# Supplementary material for: Relation between mitochondrial DNA hyperdiversity, mutation rate and mitochondrial genome evolution in Melarhaphe neritoides (Gastropoda: Littorinidae) and other Caenogastropoda
Source: Sci Rep. 2018 Dec 19;8:17964. doi: 10.1038/s41598-018-36428-7 (PMC6299273; doi:10.1038/s41598-018-36428-7)
Supplement: Supplementary file 3 — Supplementary Dataset 1 [file 41598_2018_36428_MOESM3_ESM.zip › Baicalia turriformis NC_035869.gb]

LOCUS       Baicalia_turrifo       15127 bp    DNA     linear   INV 31-JAN-2018
DEFINITION  Baicalia turriformis mitochondrion, complete genome.
ACCESSION   NC_035869
KEYWORDS    RefSeq.
SOURCE      mitochondrion Baicalia turriformis
  ORGANISM  Baicalia turriformis
            Eukaryota; Metazoa; Lophotrochozoa; Mollusca; Gastropoda;
            Caenogastropoda; Hypsogastropoda; Littorinimorpha; Rissooidea;
            Baicaliidae; Baicalia.
REFERENCE   1  (bases 1 to 15127)
  AUTHORS   Peretolchina,T.E., Sitnikova,T.Y. and Sherbakov,D.Y.
  TITLE     The complete mitochondrial genomes of four Baikal mollusks from
            endemic family Baicaliidae (Mollusca: Prosobranchia)
  JOURNAL   Unpublished
REFERENCE   2  (bases 1 to 15127)
  CONSRTM   NCBI Genome Project
  TITLE     Direct Submission
  JOURNAL   Submitted (13-SEP-2017) National Center for Biotechnology
            Information, NIH, Bethesda, MD 20894, USA
REFERENCE   3  (bases 1 to 15127)
  AUTHORS   Peretolchina,T.E., Sitnikova,T.Y. and Sherbakov,D.Y.
  TITLE     Direct Submission
  JOURNAL   Submitted (03-MAR-2017) Molecular Systematics, Limnological
            Institute SB RAS, Ulan-Batorskaya, 3, Irkutsk 664033, Russia
COMMENT     REVIEWED REFSEQ: This record has been curated by NCBI staff. The
            reference sequence is identical to KY697386.
            ##Assembly-Data-START## Assembly Method :: MIRA v. 4 Sequencing
            Technology :: Illumina ##Assembly-Data-END## COMPLETENESS: full
            length.
FEATURES             Location/Qualifiers
     source          1..15127
                     /organism="Baicalia turriformis"
                     /organelle="mitochondrion"
                     /mol_type="genomic DNA"
                     /db_xref="taxon:96609"
     CDS             1..1539
                     /gene="COX1"
                     /locus_tag="CNY49_mgp01"
                     /codon_start=1
                     /transl_table=5
                     /product="cytochrome c oxidase subunit I"
                     /protein_id="YP_009427755.1"
                     /db_xref="GI:1241931753"
                     /db_xref="GeneID:33948832"
                     /translation="MRWLFSTNHKDIGTLYILFGMWSGLVGTALSLLIRAELGQPGAL
                     LGDDQLYNVIVTAHAFVMIFFLVMPMMIGGFGNWLVPLMLGAPDMAFPRLNNMSFWLL
                     PPALLLLLSSAAVESGAGTGWTVYPPLAGNLAHAGASVDLAIFSLHLAGVSSILGAVN
                     FITTIINMRWRGMQFERLPLFVWSVKITAILLLLSLPVLAGAITMLLTDRNFNTAFFD
                     PAGGGDPILYQHLFWFFGHPEVYILILPGFGMISHIVSHYSAKKETFGTLGMIYAMLA
                     IGVLGFIVWAHHMFTVGMDVDTRAYFTAATMIIAVPTGIKVFSWLATIHGAKIKYDTP
                     MLWALGFIFLFTVGGLTGIVLSNSSLDIMLHDTYYVVAHFHYVLSMGAVFALFAAFNY
                     WFPLLTGVTLHSRWTKAHFFIMFTGVNVTFFPQHFLGLAGMPRRYSDYPDCYTKWNVV
                     SSIGSMISFVAVLYFMVIVWEALVSQRKVIWSTHLSTALEWDNILPSDFHNAPETGAL
                     VASH"
     gene            1..1539
                     /gene="COX1"
                     /locus_tag="CNY49_mgp01"
                     /db_xref="GeneID:33948832"
     CDS             1555..2241
                     /gene="COX2"
                     /locus_tag="CNY49_mgp02"
                     /codon_start=1
                     /transl_table=5
                     /product="cytochrome c oxidase subunit II"
                     /protein_id="YP_009427756.1"
                     /db_xref="GI:1241931754"
                     /db_xref="GeneID:33948820"
                     /translation="MSLWGQLGFQDAASPLMEELIFFHDHAMMILIMIITLVGYAALS
                     LMVNKFSCRSLVEGQAIETIWTIIPAIILIFLALPSLRLLYLLDEVGNCNLTVKAIGH
                     QWYWSYEYSDFLNLQFDSYMIPTNELTSGQFRLLEVDHRIILPTNTDIRILATSADVI
                     HSWTVPSLGVKADAIPGRLNQLSFYIKYPGVFYGQCSEICGANHSFMPIVVEATQLKT
                     FMKWVVNTSE"
     gene            1555..2241
                     /gene="COX2"
                     /locus_tag="CNY49_mgp02"
                     /db_xref="GeneID:33948820"
     tRNA            2245..2307
                     /locus_tag="CNY49_mgt01"
                     /product="tRNA-Asp"
                     /db_xref="GeneID:33948821"
     gene            2245..2307
                     /locus_tag="CNY49_mgt01"
                     /db_xref="GeneID:33948821"
     CDS             2309..2467
                     /gene="ATP8"
                     /locus_tag="CNY49_mgp13"
                     /codon_start=1
                     /transl_table=5
                     /product="ATP synthase F0 subunit 8"
                     /protein_id="YP_009427757.1"
                     /db_xref="GI:1241931755"
                     /db_xref="GeneID:33948833"
                     /translation="MPQLSPLNWIFLFILFWAAVIITSIMIWWSKKILFTHEKSKKAM
                     LKQNKWNW"
     gene            2309..2467
                     /gene="ATP8"
                     /locus_tag="CNY49_mgp13"
                     /db_xref="GeneID:33948833"
     CDS             2478..3173
                     /gene="ATP6"
                     /locus_tag="CNY49_mgp12"
                     /codon_start=1
                     /transl_table=5
                     /product="ATP synthase F0 subunit 6"
                     /protein_id="YP_009427758.1"
                     /db_xref="GI:1241931756"
                     /db_xref="GeneID:33948822"
                     /translation="MLVDIFSSFDDNNQVFMSMYMLMWIFSLMIMLTFSTTYWALNPR
                     HTILLKMFKNTLSSEISRSFGLNTAGFINILSALFLLLILMNLSGLIPYVFSPTSHLS
                     ISLSLGMPLWLSLIISAIFFNPSSVIASLLPMGAPPALNPFLVIIETISIMVRPITLS
                     VRLMANMSAGHIVLTLIGNYLTTSIMTTSIMLITVLMSIQILYTIFEFGISMIQAYIF
                     CLLITLYSDEHPH"
     gene            2478..3173
                     /gene="ATP6"
                     /locus_tag="CNY49_mgp12"
                     /db_xref="GeneID:33948822"
     tRNA            complement(3204..3266)
                     /locus_tag="CNY49_mgt02"
                     /product="tRNA-Met"
                     /db_xref="GeneID:33948823"
     gene            complement(3204..3266)
                     /locus_tag="CNY49_mgt02"
                     /db_xref="GeneID:33948823"
     tRNA            complement(3268..3332)
                     /locus_tag="CNY49_mgt03"
                     /product="tRNA-Tyr"
                     /db_xref="GeneID:33948834"
     gene            complement(3268..3332)
                     /locus_tag="CNY49_mgt03"
                     /db_xref="GeneID:33948834"
     tRNA            complement(3343..3405)
                     /locus_tag="CNY49_mgt04"
                     /product="tRNA-Cys"
                     /db_xref="GeneID:33948835"
     gene            complement(3343..3405)
                     /locus_tag="CNY49_mgt04"
                     /db_xref="GeneID:33948835"
     tRNA            complement(3407..3470)
                     /locus_tag="CNY49_mgt05"
                     /product="tRNA-Trp"
                     /db_xref="GeneID:33948836"
     gene            complement(3407..3470)
                     /locus_tag="CNY49_mgt05"
                     /db_xref="GeneID:33948836"
     tRNA            complement(3472..3533)
                     /locus_tag="CNY49_mgt06"
                     /product="tRNA-Gln"
                     /db_xref="GeneID:33948837"
     gene            complement(3472..3533)
                     /locus_tag="CNY49_mgt06"
                     /db_xref="GeneID:33948837"
     tRNA            complement(3536..3600)
                     /locus_tag="CNY49_mgt07"
                     /product="tRNA-Gly"
                     /db_xref="GeneID:33948838"
     gene            complement(3536..3600)
                     /locus_tag="CNY49_mgt07"
                     /db_xref="GeneID:33948838"
     tRNA            complement(3605..3670)
                     /locus_tag="CNY49_mgt08"
                     /product="tRNA-Glu"
                     /db_xref="GeneID:33948839"
     gene            complement(3605..3670)
                     /locus_tag="CNY49_mgt08"
                     /db_xref="GeneID:33948839"
     rRNA            3742..4602
                     /locus_tag="CNY49_mgr02"
                     /product="12S ribosomal RNA"
                     /db_xref="GeneID:33948840"
     gene            3742..4602
                     /locus_tag="CNY49_mgr02"
                     /db_xref="GeneID:33948840"
     tRNA            4601..4665
                     /locus_tag="CNY49_mgt09"
                     /product="tRNA-Val"
                     /db_xref="GeneID:33948841"
     gene            4601..4665
                     /locus_tag="CNY49_mgt09"
                     /db_xref="GeneID:33948841"
     rRNA            4648..6030
                     /locus_tag="CNY49_mgr01"
                     /product="16S ribosomal RNA"
                     /db_xref="GeneID:33948842"
     gene            4648..6030
                     /locus_tag="CNY49_mgr01"
                     /db_xref="GeneID:33948842"
     tRNA            6006..6071
                     /locus_tag="CNY49_mgt10"
                     /product="tRNA-Leu"
                     /db_xref="GeneID:33948843"
     gene            6006..6071
                     /locus_tag="CNY49_mgt10"
                     /db_xref="GeneID:33948843"
     tRNA            6077..6141
                     /locus_tag="CNY49_mgt11"
                     /product="tRNA-Leu"
                     /db_xref="GeneID:33948844"
     gene            6077..6141
                     /locus_tag="CNY49_mgt11"
                     /db_xref="GeneID:33948844"
     CDS             6142..7082
                     /gene="ND1"
                     /locus_tag="CNY49_mgp11"
                     /note="TAA stop codon is completed by the addition of 3'
                     Aresidues to the mRNA"
                     /codon_start=1
                     /transl_except="(pos:7081..7082,aa:TERM)"
                     /transl_table=5
                     /product="NADH dehydrogenase subunit 1"
                     /protein_id="YP_009427759.1"
                     /db_xref="GI:1241931757"
                     /db_xref="GeneID:33948845"
                     /translation="MYLSLISCFFSYICVLLAVAFFTLLERKELSYMQIRKGPNKVGI
                     MGLPQPVADATKLLTKEIAKPTAANYSPYFLAPIFSFLMALLMWQLYPSLYSLNYFKW
                     GILFFMCVSSMNVYGTLLAGWASNSKYALLGSLRAIAQTISYEVSMALILLFPLFISL
                     TFSFTSLNETQETIWLSLLLMPISFIWFTTCIAETNRAPFDFAEGESELVSGFNVEYG
                     AAGFALIFLAEYANILVMSLFTALLFFGGSSLLLAQSDLVFMVKILLFAFLFIWVRAS
                     YPRFRYDLLMSLTWKNFLPISLSSLIMILPILYYTYL"
     gene            6142..7082
                     /gene="ND1"
                     /locus_tag="CNY49_mgp11"
                     /db_xref="GeneID:33948845"
     tRNA            7083..7149
                     /locus_tag="CNY49_mgt12"
                     /product="tRNA-Pro"
                     /db_xref="GeneID:33948824"
     gene            7083..7149
                     /locus_tag="CNY49_mgt12"
                     /db_xref="GeneID:33948824"
     CDS             7151..7651
                     /gene="ND6"
                     /locus_tag="CNY49_mgp10"
                     /codon_start=1
                     /transl_table=5
                     /product="NADH dehydrogenase subunit 6"
                     /protein_id="YP_009427760.1"
                     /db_xref="GI:1241931758"
                     /db_xref="GeneID:33948846"
                     /translation="MLSMSLLSITACSVLMFPLMGQPLSLGLSIMISTLFLCTLSAML
                     ISSWYAYILFLIYVGGLLVMFAYVASLSPNMLFSKMNLMMFIPITLILATYIFYFYNF
                     TDMPSTELLNNTTESMKMKKYGTEMVSKLYISILIALGSILLLNLIVVVKICFYQQAS
                     LRPYKM"
     gene            7151..7651
                     /gene="ND6"
                     /locus_tag="CNY49_mgp10"
                     /db_xref="GeneID:33948846"
     CDS             7654..8793
                     /gene="CYTB"
                     /locus_tag="CNY49_mgp09"
                     /codon_start=1
                     /transl_table=5
                     /product="cytochrome b"
                     /protein_id="YP_009427761.1"
                     /db_xref="GI:1241931759"
                     /db_xref="GeneID:33948825"
                     /translation="MRKPIRKTHPVLKMMNNVLIDLPAPSNLSIWWNFGSLIGLCLGI
                     QIMTGLFLAMHYTDHVELAFSSVIHITRDVNYGWFLRTLHANGASWFFICIYFHIGRS
                     MYYSSYVNVHTWNIGVILLFLAMATAFLGYVLIWAQMSFWGATVITNLLSAIPYIGKM
                     LVEWVWGGFAVDNATLSRFFTLHFLLPFTIAAMTMLHLLFLHETGSNNPLGLNSDAEK
                     LPFHSYYSFKDLVGFIILLLGLLMLVLFQPQLLSDPENFIPANPLVTPIHIQPEWYFL
                     FAYAILRSIPNKLGGVIALIMSVMILFLLPALHQAKFRSNAFYPVNQILFWSFVGIFS
                     ILTWIGACPVEAPYEQIGQAFTTLYFMYFLIYPLMQTMWDKILAF"
     gene            7654..8793
                     /gene="CYTB"
                     /locus_tag="CNY49_mgp09"
                     /db_xref="GeneID:33948825"
     tRNA            8794..8857
                     /locus_tag="CNY49_mgt13"
                     /product="tRNA-Ser"
                     /db_xref="GeneID:33948826"
     gene            8794..8857
                     /locus_tag="CNY49_mgt13"
                     /db_xref="GeneID:33948826"
     tRNA            complement(8863..8926)
                     /locus_tag="CNY49_mgt14"
                     /product="tRNA-Thr"
                     /db_xref="GeneID:33948847"
     gene            complement(8863..8926)
                     /locus_tag="CNY49_mgt14"
                     /db_xref="GeneID:33948847"
     CDS             8933..9229
                     /gene="ND4L"
                     /locus_tag="CNY49_mgp08"
                     /codon_start=1
                     /transl_table=5
                     /product="NADH dehydrogenase subunit 4L"
                     /protein_id="YP_009427762.1"
                     /db_xref="GI:1241931760"
                     /db_xref="GeneID:33948848"
                     /translation="MSTFHLGLISVLGFFMALTALSLQYKHLLSILLSLEAATMNLFI
                     MMFMMTNNISYSGETSLILITLGVCEASLGLSVLVSMIRAQGNDYVTSFMSQKC"
     gene            8933..9229
                     /gene="ND4L"
                     /locus_tag="CNY49_mgp08"
                     /db_xref="GeneID:33948848"
     CDS             9223..10596
                     /gene="ND4"
                     /locus_tag="CNY49_mgp07"
                     /transl_table=5
                     /product="NADH dehydrogenase subunit 4"
                     /protein_id="YP_009427763.1"
                     /db_xref="GI:1241931761"
                     /db_xref="GeneID:33948827"
                     /translation="MLNLSMLLLTKKTTSWYTKIWSLSIMSALSIFNLYSPIYSFESM
                     NTYMAQDSMSTILITLTMWISLMMMVASQYSVKKENKNPAMFSIFIIALNLILLFTFT
                     ASKTLHFYFLFEASLIPILMIILGWGYQPERLQAGMYMMIYTVIASLPLLLMIMWANQ
                     YSFTQNIFMNSTLRITILNLNQSWTMNLMTLMMFAAFLVKLPMFSVHLWLPKAHVEAP
                     VAGSMVLAAVLLKLGGYGIFRVFQYFNFHFTACSVLIFIVTVWGGMLTSIICFRQIDF
                     KMLIAYSSIGHMSLMLAGAFSNSSWGWYGSLVLMISHGICSSALFALANYTYEKMHTR
                     SLLVTKGMLLITPIISMWWFLFCAINMAAPPSINLLGEIMIFPSIMFKSMYFLAPLAM
                     MSFLAALYSMYLYTTTQHGANPKYTKPFMNLKACPSLLMLLHWIPANILIMKSEFVYM
                     WI"
     gene            9223..10596
                     /gene="ND4"
                     /locus_tag="CNY49_mgp07"
                     /db_xref="GeneID:33948827"
     tRNA            10601..10663
                     /locus_tag="CNY49_mgt15"
                     /product="tRNA-His"
                     /db_xref="GeneID:33948828"
     gene            10601..10663
                     /locus_tag="CNY49_mgt15"
                     /db_xref="GeneID:33948828"
     CDS             10664..12382
                     /gene="ND5"
                     /locus_tag="CNY49_mgp06"
                     /codon_start=1
                     /transl_table=5
                     /product="NADH dehydrogenase subunit 5"
                     /protein_id="YP_009427764.1"
                     /db_xref="GI:1241931762"
                     /db_xref="GeneID:33948849"
                     /translation="MFMKLKASSISSTFLLIYSCLILPITYHFVMNEMSILLEWNIIL
                     ISSCTMTMNIILDSVSLSFSNVVCLISGCVMLFSSSYMANDPFLKRFIWLVMLFVMSM
                     NLLVFIPSLPALLLGWDGLGIVSFALVIYYQNMKSLGAGLLTILANRIGDVMILISIA
                     IMILQGHWIILIMWDPYLLSWLTFTILIAAMTKSAQIPFSAWLPAAMAAPTPVSALVH
                     SSTLVTAGVFLLIRFSPFLSKTNMFQPVLLFISVLTLLMAGIAANYENDLKKIIALST
                     LSQLGVMMMALGMNMMSLSLFHLYTHALFKALLFLCAGMIIHNSTNSQDIRSMGLIFS
                     QAPLTITSMNIANLSLCGAPFLSGFYSKDLILETSLTSPTSMIMIILIFTSTGMTAAY
                     SLRLSFCSLWTNMKNSPMHMKMEKDNFINISTSILAITAIVAGAFMQSSFLKFSPQPF
                     IMPMSHKMLTNLVIIGGLFMGYILWEPDFMPKKMNKTKFFLATMWFLAPISSQPLTKL
                     SMNLGTKMMKSIDQGWLEILGGQGSFKPTSKQITKNNQFQIKTTNLITFNIFIMSMLI
                     LLSMKF"
     gene            10664..12382
                     /gene="ND5"
                     /locus_tag="CNY49_mgp06"
                     /db_xref="GeneID:33948849"
     tRNA            12376..12454
                     /locus_tag="CNY49_mgt16"
                     /product="tRNA-Phe"
                     /db_xref="GeneID:33948829"
     gene            12376..12454
                     /locus_tag="CNY49_mgt16"
                     /db_xref="GeneID:33948829"
     CDS             12514..13293
                     /gene="COX3"
                     /locus_tag="CNY49_mgp05"
                     /codon_start=1
                     /transl_table=5
                     /product="cytochrome c oxidase subunit III"
                     /protein_id="YP_009427765.1"
                     /db_xref="GI:1241931763"
                     /db_xref="GeneID:33948850"
                     /translation="MERNPFHLVEFSPWPLTGSMGALFLTSGLAGWMHGYSYITLITG
                     LILIIITMLQWWRDVIREATYQGHHTSQVSKGLRWGMILFIISEICFFFAFFWAYFHS
                     SLAPSTELGSCWPPSGITPLNPFEVPLLNTGVLLASGVTVTWTHHALMENNRQGSLQA
                     LFATVVLGIYFTFLQAMEYYEASFSIADGAYGSTFFVATGFHGLHVLIGSTFLLICLM
                     RVWMQHFSTGHHFGFEAAAWYWHFVDVVWLVLYLSIYWWGY"
     gene            12514..13293
                     /gene="COX3"
                     /locus_tag="CNY49_mgp05"
                     /db_xref="GeneID:33948850"
     tRNA            13309..13381
                     /locus_tag="CNY49_mgt17"
                     /product="tRNA-Lys"
                     /db_xref="GeneID:33948830"
     gene            13309..13381
                     /locus_tag="CNY49_mgt17"
                     /db_xref="GeneID:33948830"
     tRNA            13379..13447
                     /locus_tag="CNY49_mgt18"
                     /product="tRNA-Ala"
                     /db_xref="GeneID:33948851"
     gene            13379..13447
                     /locus_tag="CNY49_mgt18"
                     /db_xref="GeneID:33948851"
     tRNA            13449..13517
                     /locus_tag="CNY49_mgt19"
                     /product="tRNA-Arg"
                     /db_xref="GeneID:33948852"
     gene            13449..13517
                     /locus_tag="CNY49_mgt19"
                     /db_xref="GeneID:33948852"
     tRNA            13520..13592
                     /locus_tag="CNY49_mgt20"
                     /product="tRNA-Asn"
                     /db_xref="GeneID:33948853"
     gene            13520..13592
                     /locus_tag="CNY49_mgt20"
                     /db_xref="GeneID:33948853"
     tRNA            13594..13661
                     /locus_tag="CNY49_mgt21"
                     /product="tRNA-Ile"
                     /db_xref="GeneID:33948854"
     gene            13594..13661
                     /locus_tag="CNY49_mgt21"
                     /db_xref="GeneID:33948854"
     CDS             13662..14015
                     /gene="ND3"
                     /locus_tag="CNY49_mgp04"
                     /codon_start=1
                     /transl_table=5
                     /product="NADH dehydrogenase subunit 3"
                     /protein_id="YP_009427766.1"
                     /db_xref="GI:1241931764"
                     /db_xref="GeneID:33948855"
                     /translation="MLSALLNSLIALLLSFVVMFMGWVLSKRTLSDREKNSPFECGFD
                     PIKSARLPFSLRFFLLAIIFLIFDVEIVLLFPVLASMPSMFSLSTLMGSSLFLVILMI
                     GLIHEWKEGSLDWAQ"
     gene            13662..14015
                     /gene="ND3"
                     /locus_tag="CNY49_mgp04"
                     /db_xref="GeneID:33948855"
     tRNA            14016..14083
                     /locus_tag="CNY49_mgt22"
                     /product="tRNA-Ser"
                     /db_xref="GeneID:33948831"
     gene            14016..14083
                     /locus_tag="CNY49_mgt22"
                     /db_xref="GeneID:33948831"
     CDS             14084..15127
                     /gene="ND2"
                     /locus_tag="CNY49_mgp03"
                     /codon_start=1
                     /transl_table=5
                     /product="NADH dehydrogenase subunit 2"
                     /protein_id="YP_009427767.1"
                     /db_xref="GI:1241931765"
                     /db_xref="GeneID:33948856"
                     /translation="MLSTLPFNLGFILMMLFGTLFSISSSHWLSIWAGLEMNLIGFIP
                     LLIYQKTTSESESAVKYFIIQAMGSSLLMFASLNMYNMSFTWEAFNQQTWMFSFLIII
                     MALMLKTGMFPFYFWLPSVMAGLPWMSCLILTTWQKIAPLFLMTSLMESELIYQILLI
                     MCFFGVSSSLIGGIGGLNQTQVRALIAYSSIGHLGWIMFAMLHSSWSMKIYLSIYILI
                     SLSLFVNLWYSNLMLIKNSITTYKNMSSMGSTLMMLLSLGGLPPMLGFISKWLVITVA
                     MTSPLWLILFGLIIGSVMSLFYYLSLSYSLFMSISKKTTNNQKMSLLTTLMVFMNCFG
                     GVLMVLINTLIMY"
     gene            14084..15127
                     /gene="ND2"
                     /locus_tag="CNY49_mgp03"
                     /db_xref="GeneID:33948856"
ORIGIN      
        1 atgcgttgat tattctcaac aaaccacaaa gatattggaa ctttatatat tttatttggc
       61 atatgatctg gcttagtggg cacagcacta agcttactaa ttcgagctga actaggacaa
      121 ccaggtgctc tcttaggtga tgatcaatta tataatgtaa ttgtaaccgc tcatgcattt
      181 gttataattt ttttcttagt gatacctata ataattggag gatttggcaa ctgactagtc
      241 cctttaatac taggtgcacc agacatagct ttccctcgat taaataatat aagattttga
      301 ttactaccac cagcactact actactttta tcatcggcag ctgttgaaag aggggccgga
      361 actggatgaa ctgtataccc acccctagca ggtaacctgg ctcacgccgg tgcgtcagta
      421 gatctagcaa ttttttcact tcatttagca ggggtatctt caatcctagg agccgtaaac
      481 tttattacaa caattattaa tatacgatga cgaggtatgc aatttgaacg attaccttta
      541 tttgtttgat ctgtaaaaat tacagccatc cttcttctac tatcactccc agttttagca
      601 ggcgccatta caatattact aacagatcga aactttaaca ctgctttttt tgacccagcc
      661 gggggagggg acccaattct ctaccaacac ttattttggt tttttggaca ccccgaagtg
      721 tacatcttaa ttctgcccgg gtttggcata atctcccaca ttgtaagaca ctattcggct
      781 aaaaaagaaa cattcggaac acttgggata atttatgcaa tactagccat tggagttcta
      841 ggttttattg tgtgagccca ccatatattt acagtaggta tagacgtaga tactcgtgca
      901 tattttactg ccgccacaat aattattgct gtaccgacag gaattaaagt atttagttga
      961 ctcgctacaa ttcatggggc taaaatcaaa tatgacaccc ctatattgtg agcattaggg
     1021 tttattttct tattcacagt aggaggccta actggaatcg tcttatcaaa ttcttcactg
     1081 gatattatat tacatgacac ctattatgtt gtagcccatt tccattatgt cctatctata
     1141 ggggctgtat ttgccttatt tgcagcattt aactattgat tcccactact aactggagtg
     1201 acactacaca gtcgatgaac aaaagcccat ttttttatta tatttactgg tgttaatgtg
     1261 accttcttcc cccagcattt tctaggttta gctggtatac cacgccgtta ttcagactac
     1321 cctgattgct acacaaaatg aaacgtagta tcatctatcg gatctataat ctcctttgta
     1381 gccgtcttat attttatagt gattgtttga gaagccttag tatcccaacg aaaagtaatt
     1441 tgaagaaccc acctcagaac tgccctagaa tgagataata ttttaccaag ggacttccac
     1501 aacgccccag agacaggagc actagttgcc tcccattaat ttaaatttta agatatgagc
     1561 ctatgaggac aactaggatt ccaagatgcc gcctcccctt taatagaaga gctaattttt
     1621 tttcacgatc atgcaatgat aattctaatt ataattatta ccctcgttgg gtatgctgcc
     1681 ttatctctaa tagttaataa attttcctgc cgatctttag tagaaggtca ggcaatcgaa
     1741 accatttgaa ctatcattcc agctattatt ctaattttct tagctctacc ttccctacgc
     1801 cttctatatc ttttagatga agtaggaaac tgtaatctaa ctgtaaaggc tattggccac
     1861 caatgatact gaagctatga atattcagat ttcctaaatc tacaattcga ctcatatata
     1921 atcccaacaa atgaactcac ctcagggcaa tttcgtctcc ttgaagttga tcatcgaatt
     1981 attttaccta caaatacaga tatccgaatc ttagcgacat cagcagacgt aattcactca
     2041 tgaacagtac ctagtctagg agtaaaagca gatgcaatcc caggacgatt aaatcaatta
     2101 agattctata ttaaataccc gggagtattc tacggccaat gctctgaaat ttgtggtgca
     2161 aatcattcat ttataccaat cgtagtagaa gctacccaac tcaagacctt cataaaatga
     2221 gtagttaata cttcagagta aagtaaagaa ttagttaaaa ataacattag gttgtcagcc
     2281 taaaattgct aacattagca ttctttacat gcctcaatta tcaccattaa attgaatctt
     2341 cctatttatc ctattttgag cagctgtaat tattacttca attatgattt gatgatccaa
     2401 aaaaattcta tttacacacg aaaaatcgaa aaaagcaata ctaaaacaaa ataaatgaaa
     2461 ttgataacct tataagaatg cttgtagata ttttttcttc ctttgatgat aacaatcaag
     2521 tttttatatc aatatatata cttatatgaa ttttctcatt aataattata ttaactttct
     2581 ctacaactta ctgagcctta aatccacgtc acacaattct cttaaaaata tttaaaaata
     2641 ctttatcctc tgaaatctct cgatcatttg ggctgaacac cgccggattc atcaatatct
     2701 taagagccct atttttactt ttaattttaa taaacttaag gggactaatt ccttacgtat
     2761 ttagcccaac aaggcattta agaatttcat tatctcttgg tatgccactt tgactctcct
     2821 taattatctc agcaattttt ttcaacccta gatcagtaat cgctagccta ttaccaatag
     2881 gggcacctcc tgcattaaat ccatttctag taattatcga aacaattaga attatagtcc
     2941 ggcctattac actatcggta cgactaatag caaacataag agctgggcac attgtactaa
     3001 ccttaattgg gaactactta accactagga ttataacaac atctattata ttaatcactg
     3061 tactaataag aattcaaatt ctttacacaa ttttcgaatt cgggatttct ataattcaag
     3121 cctacatctt ttgcctatta attacccttt actctgatga gcacccccac taatataatt
     3181 aaatttaaat acataaaaaa ttattgtaaa agaggatctc atgtttgggg tatgaaccca
     3241 acagcttaaa tttagcttat tatacatttg ttgggaaaat ctaattccat aaaaagatct
     3301 acagtctatc acctatcatc ggccacctaa caataataat aaactcacta gaacaaatcc
     3361 tacttcgaat ttgcaattcg atattttact ataaactata atgaggcagg atttgaaaat
     3421 actctcattt taagctttga aggcttacag tttaattaac ttaaaatcct actaggagat
     3481 ttacgcctct ctaaagaaat caaaattctc tgtgccctat acactgcttg taaaatatct
     3541 cctttaaact acttaaacct tttgcttgga aggcaaacat actattaata ctcaagagat
     3601 actaaatttc tgataaatat aatttatacc taaaggatga aaacctaatg tgcagttaca
     3661 ccacagaaac tatatataat taaagaaagt gaaataagaa atttattaaa aaatcataac
     3721 tcaagtaaaa tatactttat attaatgttt ggttctggct tacaaacata ataatagcga
     3781 attcatacac atggttttta ttgaaataag tgagtaaaat ctaaaataaa acacaattaa
     3841 aaattaaaaa ttactttaga cttaaagtat tattcaacac ataatgctta gacacccaca
     3901 aacaccagta ctggaattta aaaaaaagtg aaaacttgat ttagattagc taccaagctt
     3961 ggttaacttg gtgccagcat ccgcggttac accaagaagt taagttatgt tatatcggta
     4021 taaaatagtt aaataaggaa acctttttca tgagccttca tcaattaagt aaaatttata
     4081 catgaaaagt aaaaccaaac gaaaaataaa aattgaagct atgaaagtct cgagggaaac
     4141 taggattaga taccctatta ttcttgacta taaactaccc attacctggg aactacgaat
     4201 aaataaaatt taaaacccaa agaacttggc ggtgttctag actacttagg ggaacctgtt
     4261 ccttaatcga caatccacgc tacacctaac cttttttagt aatcagtctg tataccgttg
     4321 tcgccaggcg acttttaaaa ataaagaagt tggcaataaa aattaaatta aacgtcaaat
     4381 caaggtacag ccaataaaaa ggtgtgaatg ggttacaatt aaaatttata atatgaatta
     4441 aaataagaat aactttatga aggaggactt aaaagtaaaa agataattat aaaaatctct
     4501 tgaatacagc tctggaacgt gcacacatcg cccgtcgctc ttgttgaaaa ataagataag
     4561 tcgtaacaca gtaagggtaa tggaaattgc ccttagatga taaaacatag cataattaat
     4621 gcatttcact tacactgaaa aaatacttaa caaaagttgt tttaagctaa aataaagttt
     4681 ataaagcaat ttcttactat aataaaaaca ttaaaaaata aagtaacgga gaaagaaaat
     4741 ttatatatta ataaactctt aagtactgta aaggaaaaaa ttaaccatta aaaagcagct
     4801 gtaataagtg taccttttgc ataatagttt agctagaact aaatttaaat taaagatctc
     4861 gaaacctaat gagctattat aggttttata ttagtaatat aaaccaagtg tagcaaaact
     4921 tcattaaaaa cctataatag aaattaaatg ttatcgtatt aggtgatagc tagttttttc
     4981 ataaaagcat ataagtgcct agatctacaa ataactatga ataataaaat ataaataaaa
     5041 ttaagatctg ctaaattctt gaggataagc tcaaaaatac aacactaaaa aatataaatt
     5101 taaatttaaa tttaggcctg aaattagcca taatttaaaa cttgttacaa attattaaac
     5161 aaaaaaataa aatttatcta cttaaaaaaa tgaaaaaaat tcttaaataa aaaagaaata
     5221 aagaattaaa tccatgctaa aatgagtatt tatataaata ataacctaca caattaaatt
     5281 aggtagcaaa aaaaaattaa aaaataaata aatttttaaa aggaactcgg caaatatttg
     5341 ttctgcctgt ttaacaaaaa catcactctc tgtaaaacat agagagccga acctgcccag
     5401 tgatcagtaa tatgatttaa cggccgcggt accctaaccg tgcaaaggta gcataatcat
     5461 ttgctctata attgagggct tgtatgaatg gtttgacaag aacaatactg tctcttaaaa
     5521 atttactaaa atttggtttt taggtgaaga aacctaaata aaattgaaag acaagaagac
     5581 cctatcgagc ttaaaaaata cgttaactat atagaaaaac taacactaac gaaaaaattt
     5641 ggttggggcg actaaggaac aaataaagct tcctttaata taaaaaactt atatgtattg
     5701 atccaaaata tttgattaaa aaaattagtt accgtaggga taacagcata atctttttag
     5761 agagaacata tcgaaaaaaa ggtttgtgac ctcgatgttg gactaggata tcctaataga
     5821 ttgcagaagt ctttaaaggt tagtctgttc gactaataaa atcctacacg atctgagttc
     5881 agaccggcgt gagccaggtc agtttctatc tccaattaaa acctttagtt tagtacgcaa
     5941 ggatcaagat taaattacta ttataatgta cttatctatt tcctgtttcc ttttaataga
     6001 attttataga gatggcagag aaaatgcatt aggtttaagc cctaaagacg aagattattc
     6061 ttttctttat atgcatatag gaatggcaga aaattgcact aggcttagga cctaaatatg
     6121 gagacacatc tccttcttat aatgtactta tctttaattt cctgtttttt ctcttacatt
     6181 tgtgtattat tagcagtcgc tttttttacc cttttagagc gaaaagaact atcatatata
     6241 caaattcgaa aaggacctaa caaagttggt attataggac tacctcaacc tgtggcagat
     6301 gctactaagc ttctcacaaa agaaatcgct aaacctactg cagctaatta ctcaccatac
     6361 ttcctagcac caatttttag ttttctaata gctctactta tatgacaatt ataccctaga
     6421 ctatactccc taaattattt taaatgagga attctattct ttatatgtgt ctctagtata
     6481 aatgtgtatg gaaccttact agctggatgg gcatcaaact ctaaatatgc tctcttagga
     6541 agcctgcgag caattgctca aacaatttct tacgaagtaa gaatagcctt aatcctactg
     6601 tttccactat ttatctcttt aacattcagg tttacaagcc ttaatgaaac ccaagaaaca
     6661 atttgattaa gactcctatt aatgccaatt tcatttattt gatttacaac atgtattgcc
     6721 gaaacaaatc gagctccatt tgattttgcc gaaggggaat cggaattagt ttcagggttc
     6781 aacgtagaat atggtgctgc cggattcgca ctaattttct tagccgagta tgcaaacatt
     6841 ttagttataa ggttattcac agcccttctt ttcttcgggg gtagatcttt attacttgcc
     6901 caaagagatt tagtatttat agttaaaatc ctactatttg cttttttgtt tatttgagtt
     6961 cgagctagat atccccgatt tcgatatgat ctcttaatgt cactaacttg aaaaaatttt
     7021 ctgcccatct ccctatcctc attaattata atcctcccaa ttttatatta tacctatcta
     7081 tacaaagtag tagtttaatt aaaacattag cattggaagc taaaaactag gtctcaacct
     7141 acactctgaa atgctaagta tatctttatt atcaattaca gcctgctcag tcctaatatt
     7201 cccattaata gggcagccat taaggcttgg attaagtatt ataatctcaa ctttgttcct
     7261 atgcacattg agagctatat taatctcaag atgatacgcc tacatcttat tcctcattta
     7321 cgttggaggg ctattagtta tatttgcata tgttgcttct ttatccccaa atatactatt
     7381 ctctaaaata aacctaataa tattcattcc tattacatta attctagcaa catatatttt
     7441 ttatttctac aattttacag atatgccttc cacagaatta ttaaataata caacagaatc
     7501 aatgaaaata aaaaaatatg gtactgaaat agtatctaaa ttatacatct caattctaat
     7561 tgcattaggc tcgatcctat tattaaatct tatcgtagta gtaaaaatct gcttttatca
     7621 acaagcatcc ctacgcccgt acaaaatata gatatgcgca aaccaatccg aaaaacccat
     7681 ccagtattaa aaataataaa taatgtcctt attgatttac ctgctccatc aaatctatca
     7741 atttgatgaa actttggctc attaattggt ttatgtttag gaatccaaat cataaccggg
     7801 ttatttcttg ctatacacta tacagaccat gtagaactgg cattctcctc agttattcat
     7861 attacacgcg atgtaaacta cggctgattt ctacgaaccc tgcatgcaaa cggagctaga
     7921 tgatttttta tttgtatcta ctttcatatt ggacgtagta tatattatag atcttatgta
     7981 aatgtacaca catgaaatat tggggtaatc cttctgttcc tcgcaatagc aaccgctttt
     8041 ctaggttatg tacttatttg ggctcaaatg tccttctgag gcgccactgt gattacaaat
     8101 cttctatctg caatcccata cattggtaaa atactagtag aatgagtgtg agggggattc
     8161 gccgtagaca atgcaacact tagccgcttt ttcaccctgc atttcttact accatttact
     8221 attgccgcta taactatgtt gcacttacta ttcttacacg aaacaggaag aaacaaccca
     8281 ctaggactaa atagggatgc agaaaaatta ccatttcact cttactatag attcaaagac
     8341 ttagtaggct ttattattct cctactagga cttttgatat tagtgttatt ccaacctcaa
     8401 ctactttcag acccagaaaa cttcatccca gcaaatccgc ttgtaacccc aatccatatc
     8461 caaccagaat gatatttctt atttgcttac gcaattctcc gctcgattcc caataaatta
     8521 gggggcgtaa ttgcactaat tatatctgta ataattctat ttttgctacc ggccctacac
     8581 caagcaaaat ttcgatcaaa tgctttttac ccagtaaatc aaatcctatt ctgatcattt
     8641 gtaggtattt ttagaatcct tacttgaatt ggggcatgcc cagtagaagc accatatgag
     8701 caaattggac aagcatttac caccttatac tttatatact ttctaattta ccctttaatg
     8761 caaactatat gagataaaat tctagccttc taaggctatg cccggggatt gtttgtcttg
     8821 aaaacaaact aaaagtgttc aactcactta atagcctatt aaagcaataa aaataatatt
     8881 tatctttggc ttacaagacc aacgctttaa attaagctac cattgcaaag atatgagaac
     8941 attccaccta ggattaatca gggttttagg attttttata gcattaaccg ccctttcact
     9001 acaatacaaa cacctcctta gaattttatt aagactagaa gcagccacta taaatctatt
     9061 tattataata tttataataa caaacaatat ctcatatagg ggtgagacat cacttattct
     9121 aattacactt ggggtatgtg aggccagctt aggactttcc gttcttgtat ctataattcg
     9181 ggcacaagga aatgactacg taacaagttt tatatcacaa aaatgttagc attaaccata
     9241 ttaaatctta ggatactcct tctaaccaaa aaaaccacat catgatatac aaaaatctga
     9301 agactatcca tcataagagc actatccatt tttaacttat actcaccaat ctactccttc
     9361 gaatctataa atacctatat agcacaagac tcaatatcaa ctattctaat tacactcacg
     9421 atatgaatct cgctaataat aatagtagcg agtcaataca gggttaaaaa agaaaataaa
     9481 aaccccgcaa tattttcaat ttttattatt gctttaaacc taatcttact ttttacattt
     9541 actgcctcaa aaactttaca cttctatttt ctatttgaag cctcactaat tccaatttta
     9601 ataattatct tagggtgggg gtatcaaccg gaacgcctac aagcaggtat atatataata
     9661 atctatacag taattgcctc cctaccttta ctattaataa ttatatgggc aaatcaatac
     9721 tccttcaccc aaaacatctt tataaactca acattacgaa ttacaatctt aaatttaaat
     9781 caatcatgga caataaacct aataacctta ataatattcg ctgctttcct agtaaaactc
     9841 ccaatattct ctgttcacct atgactaccg aaagcccatg tagaagctcc agtagcagga
     9901 tcaatagtat tagctgcagt actattaaaa ttagggggat atggaatctt ccgtgtcttc
     9961 cagtacttta atttccactt tacagcttgc tcagtcctca tctttattgt tacagtatga
    10021 ggaggaatac taacaagaat tatctgcttt cgccaaatcg attttaaaat attaattgca
    10081 tattcatcta ttggacacat atccttaata ctagcaggtg ccttctcaaa ctcctcatgg
    10141 ggatgatatg gaaggctagt gctaataatt tcacacggca tctgctcatc agcattattc
    10201 gctctagcaa actacacata tgaaaaaata cacacacgca gattattagt gacaaaaggg
    10261 atacttctaa ttacacctat tatctcaata tgatgatttt tattttgtgc tattaacata
    10321 gcagcgcccc ctagaattaa cctcctagga gaaattataa tcttcccatc aattatattt
    10381 aaatcaatat actttttagc acctttagca ataataagat tcctagctgc cttatatagt
    10441 atatacctct acaccactac acaacatggt gccaatccaa aatacacaaa accatttata
    10501 aaccttaaag catgcccctc attacttatg ttattgcatt gaattccagc aaacattctt
    10561 attataaaaa gggaatttgt atacatatga atctaactta gttaagttag tttaaataaa
    10621 atatcaacct gtggagttga ggataaatat agtttactta accatgttta taaaattaaa
    10681 agcttcatca attaggtcaa cctttcttct tatttataga tgcctaattc taccaattac
    10741 atatcacttt gtcatgaatg agatatctat tcttctagaa tgaaatatta tcttaatcag
    10801 ctcctgtact ataactataa acattattct agattccgta agccttagct tcagaaacgt
    10861 agtatgctta atctcaggat gtgtaatatt attctcctct agatatatag caaacgaccc
    10921 attcctaaaa cgattcattt gattggtaat actatttgtt atgtcaataa acctacttgt
    10981 atttatccca agactaccgg ccttactttt aggttgagat gggttaggta ttgtctcttt
    11041 tgccctagta atttactacc aaaatataaa atcccttggg gcaggcctat taacaatttt
    11101 agcaaatcga attggggacg taataattct aatctcaatt gccattataa tcctacaagg
    11161 tcactgaatt atcttaatta tatgagatcc ttatttacta tcttgactaa ctttcactat
    11221 cttaatcgcc gcaataacta aaagagcaca aattcctttc tctgcatgac ttcctgcagc
    11281 aatggctgcc cctacacccg tctcagccct agtacactca tcaactttag tcacagcagg
    11341 agtatttcta ctcatccggt tttccccctt tttatctaaa acaaatatat ttcaacctgt
    11401 actactattc atttcagttt taacacttct tatagcaggt attgccgcaa actatgaaaa
    11461 tgacctaaaa aaaattattg ccctctcaac actaaggcaa ctaggagtaa taataatagc
    11521 cctcggtata aatataatat ccttatctct attccattta tatacacatg cactatttaa
    11581 agccctatta tttttatgcg ccggaataat tatccacaac agaacaaact cgcaagatat
    11641 ccggtctata ggattaattt ttagtcaagc tccattaacc atcacatcta taaacattgc
    11701 taatttatct ttatgtgggg ccccattttt aagggggttt tactcaaaag acctaatcct
    11761 agaaacatct ctaacaagcc caacaagaat aatcataatt atcttaatct tcacttccac
    11821 aggtataacc gccgcatata gattacgatt atctttttgt tcattatgaa caaatataaa
    11881 aaactcccca atacacataa aaatagagaa agataatttt attaatatct ctacctcaat
    11941 tctagcaatt acagctattg tagcaggtgc cttcatacaa tcaagatttc taaaattttc
    12001 accacagcct tttattatac caatgtcaca caaaatacta acaaatctgg taattattgg
    12061 gggcctattc ataggctata ttctttgaga accagatttt atacctaaga aaataaataa
    12121 aactaaattc ttcctagcaa ctatatgatt tttagcacca atctcatcgc aacctctaac
    12181 taaattatct ataaacctag gaacaaaaat aataaaatcg atcgatcaag gatgattaga
    12241 aatcttaggg ggacaaggat catttaaacc tacttccaaa caaatcacta aaaataacca
    12301 atttcaaatt aagactacaa atttaattac atttaatatt tttattatat ctatactaat
    12361 tttactaagt ataaaatttt aatagtttat tctgatatat tatgtataga gcatagcact
    12421 gaagatgcta aggaagcaga ccgccttaaa aacattaagc taactcaaga aagataaaag
    12481 atgggtaaac ataactcgaa tctttataat cctatggaac gaaacccctt ccacctagta
    12541 gaatttagtc catgaccatt aactgggtct ataggagccc tctttttaac ctctgggcta
    12601 gcaggatgaa tacatggata ctcttacatt acattaatta ccggattaat tttaatcatt
    12661 attactatac ttcaatgatg acgcgatgta attcgagaag ccacttatca gggacatcat
    12721 acaagacaag tttccaaagg acttcgttga ggtataattt tatttatcat ctcggaaatt
    12781 tgtttctttt ttgctttctt ttgagcatat tttcacagaa gacttgcacc aagaacagaa
    12841 ttaggttcct gttgaccacc ctcaggcatc accccattaa atccatttga agtcccgtta
    12901 ttaaacaccg gagtgctttt agcctcaggg gtaacagtaa cgtgaaccca tcacgcacta
    12961 atagaaaaca atcgccaagg aagactccaa gcactatttg caactgtagt actaggcatc
    13021 tactttacct ttcttcaagc aatggagtat tatgaagcct ctttttctat cgccgacggg
    13081 gcctatggat ctactttctt cgttgctacc ggcttccatg ggttacatgt tctgatcgga
    13141 agaacatttc ttttaatctg ccttatgcga gtctgaatac aacacttctc aaccgggcat
    13201 cattttggct tcgaagccgc agcatgatat tgacattttg tggatgtagt atgattagtt
    13261 ttatatttat ccatctactg atgaggctat taatttaaac aataattaac ctaaatgact
    13321 gagttaaagt attagatttt taatctaaat atggcatttt atctcaatgc acctactggt
    13381 ttaattaggt aattgtagcc acctactgat ttgcattcaa aaaataaaca taaactgctg
    13441 ctaaatatgt ataaaaagcg aaaaaattgc aaatggtttc ggcccattag atagaggtgg
    13501 aagtcctttt ttacattatt aaatgaaagc caaattagag gtacctagct gttaattagg
    13561 aaaatatata ttatattact ctacccgttt agtggcgcta cgccggatga acggaaatca
    13621 ttgatgttga ttaatataag gaatatctac ctttagtact aatgttaaga gcattattaa
    13681 atagccttat tgccttgtta ctatcctttg tagtaatatt tataggttga gtactatcaa
    13741 aacgaacctt aagagatcgg gaaaagaatt ccccatttga gtgtggtttc gatccaatca
    13801 agtctgcacg attacctttt tcactccgct tctttttatt ggctattatt ttccttattt
    13861 ttgacgtaga gattgtcctt ttattcccgg ttttagcaag tatacctagg atatttaggc
    13921 tatcaacatt aatagggtcc tctttatttt tagtaattct aataattgga ttaattcatg
    13981 aatgaaaaga aggatcttta gattgagctc aataaagaaa aaactaggag taaaataggg
    14041 ctactaacct tactttgggt aattcaatct tatccttttt cttatgcttt ccacacttcc
    14101 ttttaacctt ggtttcattt taataatatt attcggaact ctcttttcaa tttcctcttc
    14161 ccactgatta aggatctgag caggtctaga aataaactta attggattca tcccgttgtt
    14221 aatttatcag aaaacaacct cagagaggga atccgcagta aaatatttca ttattcaagc
    14281 gatagggtca agacttctaa tatttgctag acttaatata tataatatat ctttcacttg
    14341 agaggcattt aatcaacaaa catgaatatt taggttctta attattatta tagcacttat
    14401 actaaaaaca ggcatatttc cgttctattt ttgattacct agggttatag ctggactccc
    14461 ttgaatatct tgcctaattc taacaacatg gcaaaaaatt gcaccattat ttttaataac
    14521 ctctcttata gaaagggaat taatttatca aattttactc attatatgct tcttcggggt
    14581 tagatctaga ttaattggtg gaatcggtgg attaaatcaa acacaagtac gagcactaat
    14641 cgcttactca tctattggcc acttaggatg aattatattt gctatactac atagaagatg
    14701 atcaataaaa atctatttat ccatttatat tttaatctca ttatctcttt tcgttaattt
    14761 atgatattct aatttaatac taatcaaaaa ctcaattaca acttacaaaa acataagcag
    14821 aatagggaga acccttataa tacttctttc tttaggtggg ctcccaccaa tactaggatt
    14881 tatttctaaa tgacttgtaa ttactgtagc tataacctct ccactttgac taatcttatt
    14941 tgggttaatt attggatcag tcataagatt attctactat ctaagactat cctactcttt
    15001 atttatatca atttcaaaaa aaacaactaa caatcaaaag ataagactac taacaactct
    15061 gatagtattt ataaattgtt ttggtggtgt gttaatagtt ttaattaaca ccttaattat
    15121 atactaa
//
