# Supplementary material for: Relation between mitochondrial DNA hyperdiversity, mutation rate and mitochondrial genome evolution in Melarhaphe neritoides (Gastropoda: Littorinidae) and other Caenogastropoda
Source: Sci Rep. 2018 Dec 19;8:17964. doi: 10.1038/s41598-018-36428-7 (PMC6299273; doi:10.1038/s41598-018-36428-7)
Supplement: Supplementary file 3 — Supplementary Dataset 1 [file 41598_2018_36428_MOESM3_ESM.zip › Bellamya aeruginosa NC_035735.gb]

LOCUS       Bellamya_aerugin       17013 bp    DNA     linear   INV 08-MAR-2018
DEFINITION  Bellamya aeruginosa isolate AY-20160612-Ba-1 mitochondrion,
            complete genome.
ACCESSION   NC_035735
KEYWORDS    RefSeq.
SOURCE      mitochondrion Bellamya aeruginosa
  ORGANISM  Bellamya aeruginosa
            Eukaryota; Metazoa; Lophotrochozoa; Mollusca; Gastropoda;
            Caenogastropoda; Architaenioglossa; Ampullarioidea; Viviparidae;
            Bellamya.
REFERENCE   1  (bases 1 to 17013)
  AUTHORS   Wang,J.G., Zhang,D., Jakovlic,I. and Wang,W.M.
  TITLE     Sequencing of the complete mitochondrial genomes of eight
            freshwater snail species exposes pervasive paraphyly within the
            Viviparidae family (Caenogastropoda)
  JOURNAL   PLoS ONE 12 (7), E0181699 (2017)
  PUBMED    28742843
  REMARK    Publication Status: Online-Only
REFERENCE   2  (bases 1 to 17013)
  CONSRTM   NCBI Genome Project
  TITLE     Direct Submission
  JOURNAL   Submitted (31-AUG-2017) National Center for Biotechnology
            Information, NIH, Bethesda, MD 20894, USA
REFERENCE   3  (bases 1 to 17013)
  AUTHORS   Wang,J.G. and Wang,W.M.
  TITLE     Direct Submission
  JOURNAL   Submitted (27-FEB-2017) College of Fisheries, Huazhong Agricultural
            University, Shizishan Street, Wuhan, Hubei, China
COMMENT     REVIEWED REFSEQ: This record has been curated by NCBI staff. The
            reference sequence is identical to KY679832. COMPLETENESS: full
            length.
FEATURES             Location/Qualifiers
     source          1..17013
                     /organism="Bellamya aeruginosa"
                     /organelle="mitochondrion"
                     /mol_type="genomic DNA"
                     /isolate="AY-20160612-Ba-1"
                     /db_xref="taxon:1038079"
     CDS             join(17013,1..1535)
                     /gene="COX1"
                     /locus_tag="CK841_mgp01"
                     /codon_start=1
                     /transl_table=5
                     /product="cytochrome c oxidase subunit I"
                     /protein_id="YP_009421096.1"
                     /db_xref="GI:1238821682"
                     /db_xref="GeneID:33911395"
                     /translation="MRWLFSTNHKDIGTLYILFGVWSGLVGTSLSILIRIELGQPGTL
                     LGNDHLYNVIVTAHAFVMIFFLVMPMMIGGFGNWLIPLMLGAPDMAFPRLNNMSFWLL
                     PPSLLLLLSSAAVESGVGTGWTVYPPLASNLAHAGGSVDLAIFSLHLAGVSSILGAVN
                     FITTVINMRWRGMQFERLPLFVWSVKITAILLLLSLPVLAGAITMLLTDRNFNTSFFD
                     PAGGGDPILYQHLFWFFGHPEVYILILPGFGMISHIVMHYSCKKEVFGTLGMIYAMLA
                     IGILGFIVWAHHMFTVGMDVDTRAYFTAATMIIAVPTGIKIFSWLATINGVKIKYETP
                     MLWALGFIFLFTVGGLTGIMLSNSSLDIMLHDTYYVVAHFHYVLSMGAVFALFGAFNY
                     WFPLLTGITLHERWTKAHFYIMFIGVNVTFFPQHFLGLSGMPRRYSDYPDCYMKWNII
                     SSLGSMISFVAVLYFMIIVWEALVSQRGVVYSLHLSTSLEWDNILPVDFHNPMETGAL
                     IKA"
     gene            join(17013,1..1535)
                     /gene="COX1"
                     /locus_tag="CK841_mgp01"
                     /db_xref="GeneID:33911395"
     CDS             1539..2231
                     /gene="COX2"
                     /locus_tag="CK841_mgp02"
                     /codon_start=1
                     /transl_table=5
                     /product="cytochrome c oxidase subunit II"
                     /protein_id="YP_009421097.1"
                     /db_xref="GI:1238821689"
                     /db_xref="GeneID:33911359"
                     /translation="MSFWGQLGFQDAISPMMEELIFFHDHAMMILIMIISFVGYAALS
                     LMMNKLNCRSLVEGQEIETFWTLIPMLILIFLALPSLRLLYLLDEIDDCSLSVKSIGH
                     QWYWSYEYSDFLNIEFDSYMIQTNDLNLGDFRLLEVDHRVILPTETNIRMLITSGDVI
                     HSWTIPSIGVKVDAIPGRLNQLGFFIKHSGIFYGQCSEICGANHSFMPIAIEAVPLET
                     FIKWVEWSYNNN"
     gene            1539..2231
                     /gene="COX2"
                     /locus_tag="CK841_mgp02"
                     /db_xref="GeneID:33911359"
     tRNA            2243..2311
                     /locus_tag="CK841_mgt01"
                     /product="tRNA-Asp"
                     /db_xref="GeneID:33911365"
     gene            2243..2311
                     /locus_tag="CK841_mgt01"
                     /db_xref="GeneID:33911365"
     CDS             2314..2475
                     /gene="ATP8"
                     /locus_tag="CK841_mgp13"
                     /codon_start=1
                     /transl_table=5
                     /product="ATP synthase F0 subunit 8"
                     /protein_id="YP_009421098.1"
                     /db_xref="GI:1238821694"
                     /db_xref="GeneID:33911371"
                     /translation="MPQLSPLSWVFLFSFFWVMILMVTILIWWIKKMEFNLNISDMNY
                     YNTENNWKW"
     gene            2314..2475
                     /gene="ATP8"
                     /locus_tag="CK841_mgp13"
                     /db_xref="GeneID:33911371"
     CDS             2479..3171
                     /gene="ATP6"
                     /locus_tag="CK841_mgp12"
                     /codon_start=1
                     /transl_table=5
                     /product="ATP synthase F0 subunit 6"
                     /protein_id="YP_009421099.1"
                     /db_xref="GI:1238821690"
                     /db_xref="GeneID:33911370"
                     /translation="MLVDIFSTFDDHNQVFMSFYILLWMLSLMTILLFSSTLWLTNTS
                     WVMVMNMLKSVISGQIFRSFGFYLGGFVNLIVSLFLFLILMNLSGLVPYVFSSTSHLV
                     VSFSLGFPMWFALILSSFLYNTKFFIAMLLPMGAPSVLNPFLIIVETVSINVRSITLS
                     IRLIANMSAGHIVLTLVGNYLMASIFSGVFSVIMLMFIQVAYTIFEFGISLIQAYIFC
                     LLITLYSDDHPH"
     gene            2479..3171
                     /gene="ATP6"
                     /locus_tag="CK841_mgp12"
                     /db_xref="GeneID:33911370"
     tRNA            complement(3392..3458)
                     /locus_tag="CK841_mgt02"
                     /product="tRNA-Trp"
                     /db_xref="GeneID:33911366"
     gene            complement(3392..3458)
                     /locus_tag="CK841_mgt02"
                     /db_xref="GeneID:33911366"
     tRNA            complement(3462..3530)
                     /locus_tag="CK841_mgt03"
                     /product="tRNA-Gln"
                     /db_xref="GeneID:33911372"
     gene            complement(3462..3530)
                     /locus_tag="CK841_mgt03"
                     /db_xref="GeneID:33911372"
     tRNA            complement(3536..3599)
                     /locus_tag="CK841_mgt04"
                     /product="tRNA-Gly"
                     /db_xref="GeneID:33911373"
     gene            complement(3536..3599)
                     /locus_tag="CK841_mgt04"
                     /db_xref="GeneID:33911373"
     tRNA            complement(3644..3710)
                     /locus_tag="CK841_mgt05"
                     /product="tRNA-Glu"
                     /db_xref="GeneID:33911374"
     gene            complement(3644..3710)
                     /locus_tag="CK841_mgt05"
                     /db_xref="GeneID:33911374"
     tRNA            complement(4474..4539)
                     /locus_tag="CK841_mgt06"
                     /product="tRNA-Met"
                     /db_xref="GeneID:33911375"
     gene            complement(4474..4539)
                     /locus_tag="CK841_mgt06"
                     /db_xref="GeneID:33911375"
     tRNA            complement(4559..4626)
                     /locus_tag="CK841_mgt07"
                     /product="tRNA-Tyr"
                     /db_xref="GeneID:33911376"
     gene            complement(4559..4626)
                     /locus_tag="CK841_mgt07"
                     /db_xref="GeneID:33911376"
     tRNA            complement(4693..4763)
                     /locus_tag="CK841_mgt08"
                     /product="tRNA-Cys"
                     /db_xref="GeneID:33911377"
     gene            complement(4693..4763)
                     /locus_tag="CK841_mgt08"
                     /db_xref="GeneID:33911377"
     rRNA            4971..5790
                     /locus_tag="CK841_mgr02"
                     /product="12S ribosomal RNA"
                     /db_xref="GeneID:33911378"
     gene            4971..5789
                     /locus_tag="CK841_mgr02"
                     /db_xref="GeneID:33911378"
     tRNA            5785..5853
                     /locus_tag="CK841_mgt09"
                     /product="tRNA-Val"
                     /db_xref="GeneID:33911379"
     gene            5785..5853
                     /locus_tag="CK841_mgt09"
                     /db_xref="GeneID:33911379"
     gene            5851..7248
                     /locus_tag="CK841_mgr01"
                     /db_xref="GeneID:33911380"
     rRNA            5852..7219
                     /locus_tag="CK841_mgr01"
                     /product="16S ribosomal RNA"
                     /db_xref="GeneID:33911380"
     tRNA            7289..7359
                     /locus_tag="CK841_mgt10"
                     /product="tRNA-Leu"
                     /db_xref="GeneID:33911381"
     gene            7289..7359
                     /locus_tag="CK841_mgt10"
                     /db_xref="GeneID:33911381"
     tRNA            7458..7530
                     /locus_tag="CK841_mgt11"
                     /product="tRNA-Leu"
                     /db_xref="GeneID:33911382"
     gene            7458..7530
                     /locus_tag="CK841_mgt11"
                     /db_xref="GeneID:33911382"
     CDS             7532..8473
                     /gene="ND1"
                     /locus_tag="CK841_mgp11"
                     /codon_start=1
                     /transl_table=5
                     /product="NADH dehydrogenase subunit 1"
                     /protein_id="YP_009421100.1"
                     /db_xref="GI:1238821687"
                     /db_xref="GeneID:33911383"
                     /translation="MYISLVSCGLSYICVLLAVAFFTFLERKGLSYMQLRKGPNKVGF
                     IGIPQPIADAVKLLTKEVIKPVFSNYILYMGAPIFSFGLALLLWQLYPSCFSIVYFKW
                     GVLFFLCVSSLNVYGVLLAGWSSNSKYALVGSLRAIAQTISYEVSMVLILLFPLFVVS
                     SFSFLDIKDSQEMIWLMFLMSPVSFLWFVSCIAETNRAPFDFAEGESELVSGFNVEYG
                     AAGFALIFLAEYANILVMSLFMVILFLGGPFLVVLSSDLIMMGKVLFLAFMFIWIRAS
                     YPRFRYDFLMNLTWKSFLPLALILLMFFLVMMFNLFL"
     gene            7532..8473
                     /gene="ND1"
                     /locus_tag="CK841_mgp11"
                     /db_xref="GeneID:33911383"
     tRNA            8475..8541
                     /locus_tag="CK841_mgt12"
                     /product="tRNA-Pro"
                     /db_xref="GeneID:33911363"
     gene            8475..8541
                     /locus_tag="CK841_mgt12"
                     /db_xref="GeneID:33911363"
     CDS             8545..9045
                     /gene="ND6"
                     /locus_tag="CK841_mgp10"
                     /codon_start=1
                     /transl_table=5
                     /product="NADH dehydrogenase subunit 6"
                     /protein_id="YP_009421101.1"
                     /db_xref="GI:1238821691"
                     /db_xref="GeneID:33911384"
                     /translation="MTMLILSSFSLTFCFMIPLMAQPLSLGFCIMMLTLLMCMLISMF
                     LSSWYGFILFLIYVGGLLVMFAYVVALIPNIMVYMDLSIVLVSIMQISFVYMYWNSYF
                     IDIKGLNVFNVSYMMNVKMSSIELVSPEFITILIGLGIILLINMIVVVKICYYKYSVM
                     RPFVNI"
     gene            8545..9045
                     /gene="ND6"
                     /locus_tag="CK841_mgp10"
                     /db_xref="GeneID:33911384"
     CDS             9096..10235
                     /gene="CYTB"
                     /locus_tag="CK841_mgp09"
                     /transl_table=5
                     /product="cytochrome b"
                     /protein_id="YP_009421102.1"
                     /db_xref="GI:1238821685"
                     /db_xref="GeneID:33911367"
                     /translation="MMHSSLRKMHPVLKIINGALIDLPSPSNLSMWWNFGSLLGLCLG
                     IQIITGLFLSMHYAGHIDLAFSSVAHISRDVEYGWLIRVIHANGASLFFICIYLHIGR
                     GMYYGSYKNHFTWNIGVVLLFLTMAVAFLGYVLPWGQMSFWGASVITSLLSAIPYVGK
                     MLVEWIWGGFTVDNATLTRFFALHFLLPFIIVVMSVMHLLFLHETGSNNMLYVNSDVE
                     KVSFHVYYSYKDLFGFVIVLFLFSCLVLFFPQLLSDSENFISANQLVTPVHIQPEWYF
                     LFAYAILRSVPNKLGGVIALLLSILILLILPLTNNSIMWSFVFYPLNQVLFWFFVGVF
                     LILTWIGSCSVEMPFSWIGQIFSFMYFMYFLLNLVLYWLWDKVLNF"
     gene            9096..10235
                     /gene="CYTB"
                     /locus_tag="CK841_mgp09"
                     /db_xref="GeneID:33911367"
     tRNA            10236..10301
                     /locus_tag="CK841_mgt13"
                     /product="tRNA-Ser"
                     /db_xref="GeneID:33911362"
     gene            10236..10301
                     /locus_tag="CK841_mgt13"
                     /db_xref="GeneID:33911362"
     CDS             10331..10624
                     /gene="ND4L"
                     /locus_tag="CK841_mgp08"
                     /codon_start=1
                     /transl_table=5
                     /product="NADH dehydrogenase subunit 4L"
                     /protein_id="YP_009421103.1"
                     /db_xref="GI:1238821693"
                     /db_xref="GeneID:33911385"
                     /translation="MGLFYLNLICIMSFLMSVLALILQYKHLLSILLSLEMMIVSLFV
                     MLLQLNNVALIGECSFIFITLGACEASLGLSILISMIRVRGNDYVGSFSSQKC"
     gene            10331..10624
                     /gene="ND4L"
                     /locus_tag="CK841_mgp08"
                     /db_xref="GeneID:33911385"
     CDS             10618..11994
                     /gene="ND4"
                     /locus_tag="CK841_mgp07"
                     /transl_table=5
                     /product="NADH dehydrogenase subunit 4"
                     /protein_id="YP_009421104.1"
                     /db_xref="GI:1238821684"
                     /db_xref="GeneID:33911369"
                     /translation="MSKVLSLIMLSLSLLLLYSFDLFWYISIWGLSISSLVCILNIFS
                     NQFSFSMYNGFVSIDVMSVLLVFLSLWISLMMLMASQFSVKISNNYSFGFCFMILILN
                     LILVNTFCVSSVIMFYFLFESSLVPTLMIILGWGYQPERLQAGMYMMIYTITASLPLL
                     LCLLLGGNSMFGSYNVFMIFLMLKYNGFLYFSYTWLLFMLVVLLAFLIKLPMFFVHLW
                     LPKAHVEAPVAGSMMLAAVLLKLGGYGIIRMYQYYSIKVIDLFLLVVFLSLWGGFLTS
                     IICFYQVDFKSLIAYSSIGHMALMLLGVFSNSSWGWGGAMLMMISHGFCSSALFSLAN
                     FTYEKSFTRSLFISKGLLIIIPFLSLWWFLFCVINMAAPPSLNLVSELMIYPAVIFSS
                     SYYIFPLLCMSFLAAVYNMYLYSSINHGGNPKFIKSFSNLKDLNILMLFLHWVPVNFL
                     VMKSELITSWL"
     gene            10618..11994
                     /gene="ND4"
                     /locus_tag="CK841_mgp07"
                     /db_xref="GeneID:33911369"
     tRNA            11995..12062
                     /locus_tag="CK841_mgt14"
                     /product="tRNA-His"
                     /db_xref="GeneID:33911361"
     gene            11995..12062
                     /locus_tag="CK841_mgt14"
                     /db_xref="GeneID:33911361"
     CDS             12064..13779
                     /gene="ND5"
                     /locus_tag="CK841_mgp06"
                     /codon_start=1
                     /transl_table=5
                     /product="NADH dehydrogenase subunit 5"
                     /protein_id="YP_009421105.1"
                     /db_xref="GI:1238821683"
                     /db_xref="GeneID:33911386"
                     /translation="MYNTLKLSSICSVMLLMYSGFMFIMSCLFMMNNSCLFIEWVVLN
                     LSSCSMKMSIVIDNISLSFSSIVCLISGCVMMFSSSYMSNDMFLNRFIWLVMLFVLSM
                     NMLIFISSLPALLLGWDGLGIVSFILVIYYQNNKSLGAGMLTILANRIGDVMILVSIG
                     ILVILGYWDIMVIEEFLLSLYLSLCILIAGMTKSAQMPFSSWLPAAMAAPTPVSALVH
                     SSTLVTAGVFLLVRFFPILEKWALFSPLLLMISVCTMFMAGVGANYENDLKKIVALST
                     LSQLGMMMMSLALGLPMLTIFHLYTHALFKALLFLCVGVIIHSSASNQDIRLMNMLYY
                     QLPLTSSCMNIANMSLCGGLFLSGFYSKDLILELSLFNSTSLFMIMMIFLSVVLTITY
                     SMRLLFISVCNMNKGVSFHSKGDLNIYFNFSMLILSLAAITFGAMLQYFFIEFDLNFF
                     LLSYWQKKVVLGIIMVGVFISMVLCKNFYNKKYMSKLDSFFSLMWFLVPLSTYPFVKF
                     SVMTSTYILKCIDCGWVEILGGQGSFLTVMNFSKINQIVQFKLFNFLIMFMVVLMIIT
                     YFIFM"
     gene            12064..13779
                     /gene="ND5"
                     /locus_tag="CK841_mgp06"
                     /db_xref="GeneID:33911386"
     tRNA            13780..13846
                     /locus_tag="CK841_mgt15"
                     /product="tRNA-Phe"
                     /db_xref="GeneID:33911360"
     gene            13780..13846
                     /locus_tag="CK841_mgt15"
                     /db_xref="GeneID:33911360"
     tRNA            14132..14201
                     /locus_tag="CK841_mgt16"
                     /product="tRNA-Thr"
                     /db_xref="GeneID:33911387"
     gene            14132..14201
                     /locus_tag="CK841_mgt16"
                     /db_xref="GeneID:33911387"
     CDS             14273..15052
                     /gene="COX3"
                     /locus_tag="CK841_mgp05"
                     /codon_start=1
                     /transl_table=5
                     /product="cytochrome c oxidase subunit III"
                     /protein_id="YP_009421106.1"
                     /db_xref="GI:1238821688"
                     /db_xref="GeneID:33911388"
                     /translation="MKRNSFHLVEFSPWPLTGSMGALFLMLGLIGWFHLETYKLLLIG
                     LLLILFTMFQWWRDVIRESTYQGFHTIDVSKGLRWGMILFITSEVLFFFAFFWAYFHS
                     SLVPSLEIGLCWPPVGVYSLDPFSVPLLNTGVLLFSGITVTWAHHSLMEGNWLGGMQG
                     LFCTFSLGIYFTFLQAGEYFETFFSIADGVYGSTFFVATGFHGLHVLIGSIFLFVCFM
                     RVVFYHFSVGHHFGFEAAAWYWHFVDVVWLFLYLSIYWWGY"
     gene            14273..15052
                     /gene="COX3"
                     /locus_tag="CK841_mgp05"
                     /db_xref="GeneID:33911388"
     tRNA            15071..15138
                     /locus_tag="CK841_mgt17"
                     /product="tRNA-Lys"
                     /db_xref="GeneID:33911364"
     gene            15071..15138
                     /locus_tag="CK841_mgt17"
                     /db_xref="GeneID:33911364"
     tRNA            15226..15283
                     /locus_tag="CK841_mgt18"
                     /product="tRNA-Ala"
                     /db_xref="GeneID:33911389"
     gene            15226..15283
                     /locus_tag="CK841_mgt18"
                     /db_xref="GeneID:33911389"
     tRNA            15292..15362
                     /locus_tag="CK841_mgt19"
                     /product="tRNA-Arg"
                     /db_xref="GeneID:33911390"
     gene            15292..15362
                     /locus_tag="CK841_mgt19"
                     /db_xref="GeneID:33911390"
     tRNA            15368..15440
                     /locus_tag="CK841_mgt20"
                     /product="tRNA-Asn"
                     /db_xref="GeneID:33911391"
     gene            15368..15440
                     /locus_tag="CK841_mgt20"
                     /db_xref="GeneID:33911391"
     tRNA            15462..15531
                     /locus_tag="CK841_mgt21"
                     /product="tRNA-Ile"
                     /db_xref="GeneID:33911392"
     gene            15462..15531
                     /locus_tag="CK841_mgt21"
                     /db_xref="GeneID:33911392"
     CDS             15532..15885
                     /gene="ND3"
                     /locus_tag="CK841_mgp04"
                     /codon_start=1
                     /transl_table=5
                     /product="NADH dehydrogenase subunit 3"
                     /protein_id="YP_009421107.1"
                     /db_xref="GI:1238821692"
                     /db_xref="GeneID:33911393"
                     /translation="MFSSVMNSVIGFSLSVLVMGLGWMLSFNALMDREKNSPFECGFD
                     PLKSARLPYSMRFFLLAIIFLIFDIEIVLLFPLLVSVSMMFSYKSILGCFWFLIILII
                     GLFYEWSDGSLDWVK"
     gene            15532..15885
                     /gene="ND3"
                     /locus_tag="CK841_mgp04"
                     /db_xref="GeneID:33911393"
     tRNA            15889..15957
                     /locus_tag="CK841_mgt22"
                     /product="tRNA-Ser"
                     /db_xref="GeneID:33911368"
     gene            15889..15957
                     /locus_tag="CK841_mgt22"
                     /db_xref="GeneID:33911368"
     CDS             15958..17012
                     /gene="ND2"
                     /locus_tag="CK841_mgp03"
                     /codon_start=1
                     /transl_table=5
                     /product="NADH dehydrogenase subunit 2"
                     /protein_id="YP_009421108.1"
                     /db_xref="GI:1238821686"
                     /db_xref="GeneID:33911394"
                     /translation="MLGMLFNYLFWVMMIFGTIFSISSLHWLGMWVGLELNLIGFLPI
                     LVYSKNMSMSESGTKYFIVQAMGSSFLMFGSLILFSFTFSWEILNMLNFKYFLSSIIF
                     LMSGLFMKIGMFPFHFWFPSVMSGLSWLSCLLLVTWQKVAPIFLISVLMEIINVMWLL
                     LMICVLSSGSALVGGFGGVNQSQIRGLLAYSSIGHMGWIIFSLCESCYNMKIYFSIYI
                     IISLCLFIVLWYNNIIFMLGMNNFIKHLFIDFSVILLFLSLGGLPPLLGFVAKLNVFI
                     SIFDSYMYWFILLLILGSVMSLFYYLSLLFVFFVNIFNKVIYKEIFKSYNVISLILFV
                     NFLGGLVMFMFDFFEFI"
     gene            15958..17012
                     /gene="ND2"
                     /locus_tag="CK841_mgp03"
                     /db_xref="GeneID:33911394"
ORIGIN      
        1 tgcgttggtt attttctact aatcataaag atattggaac tttatatatt ttgtttggtg
       61 tatggtcagg attagttggt actagactta gtattttaat tcgaattgaa cttggtcaac
      121 ctggtacttt attaggtaat gatcatttgt ataatgtaat tgtgactgct catgcatttg
      181 ttataatttt ttttctggtt atacctataa taattggggg gtttggcaat tgattaattc
      241 ctttaatgtt aggtgctcct gatatagctt tcccacgttt aaacaatata agtttttggt
      301 tattacctcc gaggttatta cttcttctat cttcagctgc tgtagaaagt ggggttggaa
      361 ctggttgaac agtataccca cctttagcaa gtaatttagc acacgctggt ggatcagttg
      421 atttagcaat tttctcatta catttagctg gtgtatcttc tattttaggt gctgttaatt
      481 ttatcacaac tgtgatcaat atacgttgac ggggtatgca atttgaacgt ttacctttat
      541 ttgtatgatc tgtaaaaatt actgctattt tacttctatt gtctttacct gttttagcgg
      601 gggctattac tatactttta actgatcgaa attttaacac atcatttttc gatccagctg
      661 gcggagggga tcctatttta taccaacact tattttggtt ttttggtcat ccagaagtat
      721 atattttgat tttaccagga tttggtataa tttctcatat tgtaatacat tattcatgca
      781 aaaaagaagt atttggaacc cttggaataa tttatgcaat acttgctatt ggtatcttag
      841 gatttattgt ttgagcacat catatattta cagttgggat agatgtagat acacgtgcat
      901 attttacagc tgctactata attattgcag ttcctactgg tattaaaatt tttagttgat
      961 tagcaactat taatggtgtg aaaattaagt atgaaacccc tatgctttga gctctgggat
     1021 ttattttcct attcactgtt ggaggattaa caggaatcat attgtcaaac tcttctcttg
     1081 atattatact tcatgatact tattatgttg tagctcattt tcattatgtt ttatcaatag
     1141 gagctgtatt tgctttattt ggtgctttta attattgatt tccattgtta actggtatta
     1201 ctttgcatga acgatgaaca aaagctcatt tttacattat atttattggt gtaaatgtta
     1261 cttttttccc acaacatttt ttagggttaa gtggaatacc acgtcgatat tctgattatc
     1321 ctgattgtta tataaaatga aatattattt cttctttagg atcaataatt tcgtttgttg
     1381 ctgtattata ttttataatt attgtttgag aggccttagt gtcacaacgc ggggttgttt
     1441 atagtttaca tttaagtacc tctttagaat gagataatat tttacctgta gatttccaca
     1501 atcctatgga aactggtgct ttaattaaag cttaagatat gagtttttga ggacaattag
     1561 gatttcaaga tgcaatttct cctataatag aggaattaat ttttttccat gatcatgcaa
     1621 taataatttt aattataatt attagatttg taggttatgc tgcgttgtct ttaataataa
     1681 ataaattaaa ctgtcgttca ttagttgaag gccaggaaat tgaaactttt tgaacactta
     1741 ttccgatatt aattcttatt tttttggctt taccttcatt acggttatta tatttattag
     1801 atgaaattga tgattgtaga ttaagtgtaa aaagcattgg tcatcaatga tattgaaggt
     1861 atgaatattc tgatttttta aacattgaat ttgattcata cataattcaa acaaatgatt
     1921 taaatttagg tgattttcgt ttattagaag ttgatcatcg tgttattctt ccaacagaaa
     1981 caaatattcg tatattaatt acgtctggag atgtaattca ttcttgaact attccatcta
     2041 ttggtgtaaa agtagacgct attccaggtc gtttaaatca gttaggattt tttattaaac
     2101 actctggtat tttttatggg caatgttctg aaatttgtgg ggcaaatcat tcttttatac
     2161 ctattgcaat cgaagctgtg ccattagaaa cttttattaa atgggttgaa tgaaggtata
     2221 ataataatta aatttaagtt taataaagtt agttaaattt ataacttaag gttgtcaatc
     2281 ttatataact aataaaattt agtacttttt attatgcctc agttatctcc attaagatga
     2341 gtttttcttt tttctttttt ttgagttata attttaatag taactatttt aatttggtga
     2401 attaaaaaaa tggaatttaa tttaaatatt agagatataa attattataa tactgaaaat
     2461 aattgaaaat gataaagaat gcttgttgat attttttcta cctttgatga tcataatcaa
     2521 gttttcatgt ctttttatat tttattgtgg atattaaggt taataactat tttattattt
     2581 agttcaacat tatgattaac taatacttca tgagttatag taataaatat attaaaaaga
     2641 gtaattagtg gacaaatttt tcgttccttt ggtttctatt taggggggtt tgttaattta
     2701 attgtttctt tatttttatt tttaattctg ataaatttaa gtggactagt tccttatgta
     2761 tttagctcaa ctagtcactt ggttgtttca ttttctttgg gttttcctat atggtttgca
     2821 ttaattttat ctagattttt atataataca aaatttttta ttgccatatt gttacctata
     2881 ggggctccat ctgtacttaa tccgttttta attattgttg aaacagttag tattaatgtt
     2941 cgatcaatta ctctatcaat tcgattaatt gctaatataa gtgcaggtca tattgtacta
     3001 actttagtag gaaattacct tatagctagt atttttagtg gagttttttc tgtaattata
     3061 ttaatattta ttcaagtagc ttatactatt tttgaatttg ggattagttt aattcaagca
     3121 tatatttttt gtttattaat taccttgtat tcagacgatc atcctcatta aaattttgat
     3181 attgttttaa cgaaatagca tatggtaatt ttaaatataa gagaattata aattttaaat
     3241 taaattacac tgtattaagt acaaaataaa ttgatgtata ataatttatg taactaaaat
     3301 aaatatacaa attaatttaa gttatgtatt ttaattcatt tatatgtgaa taaaaatata
     3361 aataaaaata aataagtatt atataaaaat ataagattta agattttaat cttttttgaa
     3421 actttgaagg cttctagttt aaaataactt aaaatccttt tttattaaaa ggatgtattt
     3481 aagtcctccc ttagaattca aaactcttcg tgctcagaca ccgtataata ataaatgcac
     3541 tatttaaaat taattaaaat tctagcttgg aaggcgagcg tagtcaatac tgataatgcc
     3601 atatattaat tattgattga cttcaatata tattttgatt taatattttt aataaattat
     3661 tttatacttt taaaatgaaa ttctaacgtg cttccaaaca ctctaaaaac attctatagt
     3721 attataaccc ataaatttta attattatga caggcttaat ctatgtttat aagattaatt
     3781 taataattta caacattaat gttgtaccat taatatttta ttcattaatt atatttgctt
     3841 attccttgaa aattataatt tcaagaatac taataagaga aaagagcccc aataatgact
     3901 attaattacc ttaatatatt tttaatagat tattttatat tttcaaaaag tgatctaaat
     3961 gtgcttccaa acattttaaa aattatctta agtattatct catctataaa tctcgattaa
     4021 ttataataaa tttaaattat taattatata ataaaatggt ctaatttata atttaaaatt
     4081 attagttatt taatactaat attactattc ctattggtaa tttaagtaac tttttgcttc
     4141 tagaatagag gcggttgatg ctgtataaat ttggcaaggg ctattaaaca gagtgaggtg
     4201 gtaatgtgga ataactaagt gtatatatat atatatatgt atgtatatat gtatatgcat
     4261 atgtataaat taaaaacagc gctacctggg cgcaaattac gggtaggacc tagggaggaa
     4321 caaaattgct agcctagata aacagtgcaa ctactatagt tcctaattta gttaatgtta
     4381 ataaataaat ttatcgaaaa ttagaatagg ctaatttaag tggcgtttac agagttactg
     4441 aataatatat taaataataa tggtaattgt gaaatgtaaa agaattaaat tcatttttga
     4501 ggtatgagcc caatagcttc aaaattagct tattttacag tttggttaat gtttttggtt
     4561 cgcctaagac aattaagtgt ctgtcactaa atttacaatt tattacatat actatgctat
     4621 aagcaattca tggtatacat ttcttttttt atccccttcc cccccttttt ggtttttgta
     4681 tataatatgt gtatatacta ggattttatt atcctttagc gaatttgcaa ttcaaggttt
     4741 taaattatat aaactatagt ataataatta tatatgttaa agtaatgtag cgaagtagca
     4801 aaagagcttt taaaatgcat ttttgtatat taagttagta gatttagtta ttatgattgg
     4861 tttggtttgt atttgatatt gaacttggtt ttgatttaga atatataatg taaataaaaa
     4921 ttaatacatg gtatgtattt agtttggtga ggaataagga tagatagtta taatgctatg
     4981 atataaatta ttttatataa tataaaatgg ttatattgat cctaagtatt atagaaatag
     5041 atgatattta aattttcact aacaccagta tgtagttttg gttaatgaat gaaagtttga
     5101 accagattag ttttaataga gttggtaaat ttagtgccag catccgcggt taaactaaag
     5161 actctagtta tataaataat ggtggagtag gttaataaat tttgattgga taaatatttt
     5221 aaggattatt atttaggtgt aaaatgtgta aataatgtaa tttattttga ttaaaataaa
     5281 agtgaattga attaacgata tcttaatgca aaactaggat tagataccct attatttttg
     5341 atgtaaatta gcaaagagaa gcgcttgcct gagtactacg aatgaaatta gatttaaaac
     5401 tcaaagaact tggcggtatc ttagaccatt taggggaacc tgtctcgtaa tcgatagtcc
     5461 acgttttacc taaccttatt ttgtaaagta tgtataccgt cgtcgtcagg taacttttaa
     5521 gaattaaaat agttagcaat taaattagtt ttgatttaaa cgtcagatca aggtgcagtt
     5581 tataataagg agaggatggg ttacaattaa taatttataa tacggagtga taaatgaaag
     5641 attttaagga aggaggactt aaaagtaaaa gttgtaagag tatgattttg aataaggctc
     5701 tgagatgtgc acacatcgcc cgtcgctctc gttgaaaaat gagataagtc gtaacatagt
     5761 aagggtaacg gaagttgtcc ttaggaagat ataacataaa atgtaatgta tttcgtttac
     5821 agcgaaataa tacttagtta taagttattt tcggataaat ttaaggtgtt tatatttatt
     5881 ttaagattaa gttgaaaaca tttttgtact tagtaatggt gattgaaatt gtataatgga
     5941 ggaatagtac tgtaaaggaa ttaaaattta gttatgttaa agcagttatt tgaaatgtac
     6001 cttttgtatc atggtttagc aagattatca agttaaatta tttttctaga aatctaatga
     6061 gctattttga tttattttta taggattaat taaaataaat gtagcaaaat tttctaaaaa
     6121 aattaaaata gaaattatat tttattcgta ttagatgata gctagttttt ttataaatat
     6181 atataagtat ataattatat attaattgat tagatataat atatttaatc aattttaata
     6241 taaattacag ataataaagg ctaatcttga ttattataaa aagagtattg tattgtattt
     6301 ttatatgaaa tataagcttg aagttagtta ttatatttag tttgttataa aatattatag
     6361 tgtttatact aaattgattt attaatgtat tttattatta tgagaacgtg taagtggaat
     6421 tatttattaa ttatattgtt tatgcttaaa tgagtatttt gatattatat tatttaaata
     6481 aaatagatat ttaaataaat ttttattttg gtgtattaaa atataaataa ggaattcagc
     6541 aaagttatta attcgcctgt ttagcaaaaa catgtctttt tgattttaga aatataaaaa
     6601 gtctgacctg cccggtgagt atattaaacg gccgcggtat tttgaccgtg cgaaggtagc
     6661 ataatcaatt gtcttataat tgaagactgg aatgaatggt tgaacgaaat taaaactgtt
     6721 tcatttgtat taattagaaa ttggttttta aatgaagaga tttaaattta attaatagac
     6781 aagaagaccc tattgagctt aaaataactt taaaattaaa aatttattat tagagattta
     6841 agttttgaat gttttttagt tggggcgact aaggaacagg agaagcttcc tttatttgtt
     6901 aaattgatga attttgatcc agtattgagc tgattaatgg agatagttac catagggata
     6961 acagcataat cttcttggag agttcttatc aaaaaggggg gttgtgacct cgatgttgga
     7021 ttaaaatatc ctaagggtgt agaggctttt aagggttggt ctgttcgacc attaaaattt
     7081 tacatgatct gagttcagac cggcgtgagc caggtcagtt tctatcttta attgatgatg
     7141 gttaatttta gtacgaaagg accaagttaa tagaatgaat aaatctattt tttgaattta
     7201 tataattagt aatttaattt tattatattt tgtattattt agttgatgtg ttgtgatttt
     7261 atggatgatt taaattgcca tggtagtaat aaagatggca gaataagtgc attagattta
     7321 agctctaaat ataaaggttg ttaatttttt ctttatatag ataacacaac acataaatat
     7381 aatataagat aaatgatagt attgttgggg ggtagcagcg cttgttttaa ttaaacattt
     7441 gaaattaagg aagtaagata agggtagcaa aataatatgt attagattta ggttctaaag
     7501 aatgaagagt ttaagacttt tttccttata gatgtatatt tctttagttt cttgtggttt
     7561 gtcatatatt tgtgtgttat tggcagtggc tttttttacc tttttagagc gaaagggctt
     7621 aagatacata cagcttcgaa aggggccaaa taaagttggt tttattggta ttccacagcc
     7681 aattgctgat gctgtgaagc tattaactaa agaagttatt aaaccagttt tttctaatta
     7741 tattttatat atgggtgctc ctattttcag ttttggttta gctcttttgt tatgacaatt
     7801 gtatccgaga tgttttagta tcgtatattt taaatgagga gttttatttt ttttgtgtgt
     7861 atctagatta aatgtgtatg gtgttttatt agctggctgg tcttctaatt caaaatatgc
     7921 tttagttggt agtcttcgtg ctattgctca aactatttct tatgaagtaa ggatggtttt
     7981 gattcttctt tttcctcttt ttgttgttag aagatttaga tttttagata ttaaagattc
     8041 acaggaaata atttgattga tatttttaat gagtcctgtt tcatttttgt ggtttgtttc
     8101 ttgtattgct gagacaaatc gtgcaccttt tgattttgct gaaggagagt ctgaattagt
     8161 ttctggtttt aatgttgaat atggtgctgc tggctttgct cttatttttc ttgctgagta
     8221 tgctaatatt ttagtaataa gattgtttat agtgatttta tttttagggg gacctttttt
     8281 ggttgttttg tctagtgatt tgattataat aggaaaagtt ttatttttag cttttatatt
     8341 tatttggatt cgagctagtt atccacggtt tcgatatgat tttttgatga atttaacttg
     8401 aaagtctttt ttgccgttag ctttgatttt attaatattt tttttagtta taatatttaa
     8461 tttgttttta tagacaaatg atagtttaat aaaaatatta gcattggaag ctaaagatta
     8521 gggtgtgtac ctataatttg ataaatgact atattaattt taagttcgtt tagtcttact
     8581 ttttgtttta taattccttt gatagctcaa ccgttaaggt tagggttttg tattataata
     8641 ttgacattat tgatatgtat gttgattagt atgtttttgt cttcgtggta tgggtttatt
     8701 ttatttttga tttatgttgg agggttgtta gtaatattcg cttatgttgt agctcttatt
     8761 cctaatatca tggtatatat agatttatct attgttttag ttaggattat gcaaattagc
     8821 tttgtatata tatattgaaa ctcttatttt attgatatta agggcttaaa tgtttttaat
     8881 gttaggtata taataaatgt taaaataaga agtattgagt tagtttctcc tgagtttatt
     8941 actattttaa ttggtttggg tattatttta ctgattaata taattgttgt agtaaaaatc
     9001 tgttattaca aatatagagt aatacggcct tttgtgaata tttaattatt atagtttata
     9061 aagttaataa ttagctggtt ataagataaa tgataatgca tagttcttta cgtaaaatac
     9121 atcctgtttt aaagattatt aatggtgcat taattgattt accttctcct tcaaatttat
     9181 caatgtgatg aaattttggt tcattattag gtttatgtct tggaattcaa attattactg
     9241 gtctttttct ttcaatacat tatgctgggc atattgattt agcttttagg tctgtggctc
     9301 atattagacg tgatgtagaa tatggttggt tgattcgtgt tattcatgct aatggtgcat
     9361 ccttattttt tatttgtatt tatttacaca ttggtcgtgg tatatattat ggatcatata
     9421 aaaaccattt tacgtggaat attggtgtag tattattatt tttaactatg gctgttgcat
     9481 ttttaggtta tgttttaccg tgaggacaaa tatctttttg aggggcttct gtaattacta
     9541 gattattatc agcaattcct tatgttggta aaatgttagt tgaatggatt tgagggggat
     9601 ttactgttga taatgctact ttaactcggt tttttgcgct tcattttctt ttacctttta
     9661 ttattgtagt tatatctgtt atacatttat tgttcttaca tgaaaccggg tctaataata
     9721 tattatacgt taatagtgat gttgaaaaag tttccttcca tgtttattat agttataagg
     9781 atttgtttgg atttgttatt gtattgtttt tattttcttg tttggtttta tttttcccgc
     9841 aattattaag tgattcagaa aattttatct ctgcaaatca attagttact ccagttcata
     9901 ttcagcctga gtgatatttt ttgtttgctt atgctatttt acggtctgtg cctaataaat
     9961 taggaggggt tattgcttta ttattatcta ttttaattct tttaatttta cctttaacaa
    10021 ataacaggat tatatggtca tttgttttct atcctttaaa tcaagttttg ttttgatttt
    10081 ttgttggtgt gtttttgatt ttaacatgaa ttggtagctg ttcagttgag ataccatttt
    10141 cgtgaattgg acaaattttt tcttttatat attttatata ttttttatta aatttagttt
    10201 tatattggtt atgagataaa gttttaaatt tttaaagctg tttccgtggg gaaaatttgt
    10261 cttgaaaatg aattttaagt gttcgattct ctttatagct ttaattaaag taaattatta
    10321 atattattat atgggattat tttatttaaa tttaatttgt attataagat ttttaatatc
    10381 tgtattggct ttgattttac aatataagca tttattaaga attcttttaa gcttagaaat
    10441 aataattgtt agtttgtttg ttatattatt gcaattaaat aatgttgcat taattggtga
    10501 atgttctttt atttttatta ctttaggtgc gtgtgaagct agtttaggtt tgtctatttt
    10561 aatttcaata attcgagtac gtgggaatga ttacgttgga aggttttcat ctcaaaagtg
    10621 ttaagattaa ttatattaag tttgtctttg ttgttattat atagatttga tttattttgg
    10681 tatattagta tttgggggtt aagaattaga tcattagttt gtattttaaa tatttttagg
    10741 aatcaatttt cattttctat atataatgga tttgtttcta ttgatgttat atctgttttg
    10801 ttggtgtttt tatctttatg aatttcttta ataatattaa tagcaagaca atttagtgta
    10861 aagattagta acaattatag atttggtttt tgttttataa ttttaattct gaatttaatt
    10921 ttggttaata ctttttgtgt ttctagtgtc atcatattct attttttgtt tgagtcctca
    10981 ttagttccaa cattaatgat tattttagga tgagggtatc aaccagagcg acttcaggct
    11041 ggtatatata taataattta tactattact gcttctttac ctttattatt atgcttatta
    11101 ttaggtggta ataggatatt tggtagatac aatgttttta tgattttttt aatattaaaa
    11161 tataatggat ttttatattt ttcatatacg tggttgttat ttatattggt tgtattatta
    11221 gcatttttaa ttaaattacc tatgtttttt gttcatttat gattgccaaa agctcatgtt
    11281 gaagctccag tagctgggtc tataatatta gctgctgtat tattgaaatt aggtggttat
    11341 ggtattattc gtatatatca gtattatagg attaaagtga ttgatttatt tttattggtt
    11401 gtgtttttaa gattatgagg aggatttttg acaagaatta tttgtttcta tcaggttgat
    11461 tttaaatcat taattgcata ctcatctatt ggtcatatag ccttaatact tttaggagtt
    11521 ttttctaata gttcatgagg atggggcggt gcgatgttga taatgatttc tcatggattt
    11581 tgttcatctg ctttatttag attagctaat tttacttatg aaaaaagctt tactcgcagt
    11641 ttatttattt ctaaaggttt attgattatt attccatttt tatcattatg atgatttttg
    11701 ttttgtgtaa ttaatatagc tgctccccct agtttaaatt tagttagtga attaataatc
    11761 tatccggcag taatttttag ttcgaggtat tatatttttc ctttgttatg tataagattt
    11821 ctggctgctg tttataatat atatttatat agaagaatta atcatggtgg taatccaaaa
    11881 tttattaaat catttagtaa tttgaaggat ttaaatattt taatattatt tcttcattgg
    11941 gttccagtga atttcttagt aataaaaagt gaattaatta ctagatgatt gtagactaaa
    12001 ttagtttaaa gaaaaagaga acgttaggtt gtgattctaa tagtaaaaga ttttatttag
    12061 taaatgtata atactttaaa gctgtcttct atttgttctg ttatattact tatgtatagt
    12121 gggtttatat ttattataag ttgtttgttt ataataaata atagttgttt atttatcgaa
    12181 tgagttgttt taaatttaag atcgtgttct ataaaaataa gtattgtaat tgataatatt
    12241 agtttgagat ttagtaggat tgtttgttta atttctggtt gtgttataat attttcatca
    12301 agttatataa gaaatgatat atttttaaat cgatttattt ggttggttat attatttgta
    12361 ttatcaataa atatacttat ttttatttca agattacctg ctttattatt gggttgagat
    12421 gggttaggaa ttgtatcatt tattttagtg atttattatc agaataataa atcattaggt
    12481 gcaggtatac tgactatttt agctaatcgt attggagatg ttataatttt agtttctatt
    12541 gggattttag ttattttggg gtattgagat attatagtaa ttgaagagtt tttactatct
    12601 ttatacctta gtttatgtat tttaatcgca ggaataacaa aaagtgcaca aatgccattt
    12661 tctagctgat taccagcagc tatagctgcc ccaactcctg tttctgcttt agttcattct
    12721 tctacactag ttacagctgg tgttttttta ctagttcggt tttttcctat tttagaaaaa
    12781 tgagctttat ttagtccttt attattaata atttcagttt gtacaatatt tatagctgga
    12841 gtaggagcta attatgagaa tgatcttaaa aaaattgttg ctttatcaac tttaagtcaa
    12901 ttaggaataa taataataag attagcttta ggattaccta tattaactat ttttcattta
    12961 tatactcatg ctttatttaa ggctctttta tttttatgtg ttggtgttat tatccataga
    13021 agggcaagaa atcaagatat tcgtttaata aatatactat actatcaatt gccgttaact
    13081 agtagatgta taaatattgc taatatatca ttgtgtggtg gattattttt aagtggattt
    13141 tattctaaag atcttatttt agaattaaga ttatttaatt caactaggtt gtttataatc
    13201 ataataattt ttttaagcgt tgttctaaca attacttata gtatacggtt gttatttatc
    13261 tctgtttgta atataaataa gggagttaga tttcacagaa aaggtgattt aaatatttat
    13321 tttaattttt ctatattaat tcttaggtta gcggctatta catttggagc aatgttgcaa
    13381 tattttttta ttgaatttga tttaaatttt tttctattat catattggca aaaaaaagtt
    13441 gtacttggta ttattatagt tggggtgttt atttctatag tattgtgtaa aaatttttat
    13501 aataaaaagt atataagaaa attagataga ttttttaggt taatgtgatt tttagtccca
    13561 ttatcaacat atccttttgt taaatttagt gtaataacta gaacttatat tttgaagtgt
    13621 attgattgcg gttgggtaga aattttaggg ggccaaggta gatttttaac agtaataaat
    13681 tttagtaaaa ttaatcaaat tgttcaattt aaattattta attttttaat tatatttatg
    13741 gttgtattaa taattattac atactttatt tttatataaa ttttgatagc taaagtttag
    13801 agcgtggcat tgaaggtgct aaagtaacaa aatatgtttc aaaatataac tttgttctga
    13861 tttaaatatt aaaaagctat tgctttcatt attattgtta gtttaaatta atttaaagtg
    13921 gtaaataata tagataatgt aagatttagt attggatatt taattaaaaa gtattaaaga
    13981 ttatataaac atataagtaa ataatatttt aagattaaat taataccgta aatgtttttg
    14041 attatatagt atgtaaatga tataagattt gttatgcagt atttaaaaag ttaaaaatga
    14101 aaatattata ataataatta taaaaatgaa aataataata gtttaaattt aaaatgacga
    14161 ttttgtaaat cgatgagtga aaaattatat ttcttattgt ataaaaataa attacttttt
    14221 ggatgaaata atatgattaa aataaaaata ttttatatac atgcatttat taatgaaacg
    14281 aaattctttc catttagttg aatttagtcc ttgaccatta actggttcta taggggcatt
    14341 gtttttaata ttaggtttaa ttggatgatt ccatctagaa acctataaat tgttattaat
    14401 tggattatta cttattttat ttactatatt tcaatgatga cgtgatgtaa ttcgtgaatc
    14461 aacatatcaa ggatttcata ctatcgatgt atcaaagggt ttacggtggg gtataatctt
    14521 gtttattaca tctgaggtat tatttttttt tgcttttttt tgggcgtact ttcatagaag
    14581 attagttcct agattagaaa ttggattgtg ttgacctcct gttggtgtgt attctttaga
    14641 tccgtttagc gttccattat taaatactgg tgttcttctt ttttcaggta tcacagttac
    14701 atgagctcat catagattaa tagaaggtaa ttgacttggg ggtatacaag gattgttttg
    14761 tacttttaga ttaggtattt attttacgtt tcttcaagca ggtgagtatt ttgaaacatt
    14821 ttttagtatt gctgatggtg tttatggttc aacttttttt gtagctactg gatttcatgg
    14881 tttacatgtt ttaattggta gtattttctt atttgtttgt tttatgcgag tagtgtttta
    14941 tcatttttca gtgggtcatc actttgggtt tgaagcagct gcttgatatt gacattttgt
    15001 tgatgttgta tgattatttt tatatttatc aatctattga tgaggttatt agaaatttaa
    15061 tttttattta cttcaaatag cttaatttga gcgttagatt tttaatttaa aggaaataaa
    15121 taaacttatt tttgaggata aaaataaata aataataagt aataagaaaa agaaaagaaa
    15181 agcatagtac ttaaagtaaa ctaataaaat taaattttat ctgaaaattc agatacgctg
    15241 gttttgcatt ccagaattga agccagttat aggctatgaa ttatacatgt attataaata
    15301 acataataga gtgtgtatgg tttcggccca tagtttagag gtaattagtc cttttttata
    15361 aaaaatttaa atgaaaacca aatgatttag gtgtttaatt gttaattaaa atattgtaag
    15421 ataataattt actcatttag aaattaagta aaattaatat gaatactacg ccggatgaac
    15481 ggaaatcagt gatattgatt ttataaaaat tattgaagtt ttttagtgtt aatgtttaga
    15541 agtgtaataa atagagtaat tggttttagt ttatcagttt tagtaatagg tttaggctga
    15601 atattatctt ttaatgcatt aatagaccgg gaaaagaatt ctccgtttga gtgtggattt
    15661 gatccattaa aatctgcgcg gttaccgtat tctatacgat tctttttatt agctattatt
    15721 tttcttattt ttgatattga aattgtttta ttatttccat tattagtgag tgtttcaata
    15781 atatttagat ataaaagaat tttaggatgt ttttggtttt taattatttt aattattgga
    15841 ttattttatg aatgaaggga tggatcatta gattgagtaa aataaaatag aaaaaatttg
    15901 gaattgaaat aagattgcta attttatttt gggtaattcg attttatcct ttttcttatg
    15961 ttaggtatgt tgtttaacta tttattttgg gttataataa tttttggtac tattttttct
    16021 atttcatctt tacactgact aggtatatga gtagggttgg aattaaattt aattggattt
    16081 ttacctattt tagtatatag aaaaaatata agaataagtg aatctgggac taaatatttt
    16141 attgtacaag cgatggggtc tagttttcta atatttggta gattaatttt atttagtttt
    16201 actttttctt gagaaatttt gaatatattg aattttaaat attttttaag aagcattatt
    16261 tttctaataa gtgggctttt tataaaaatt ggtatatttc catttcattt ttggtttcct
    16321 agtgttataa gtggactatc atggttatct tgcttactat tagttacttg acaaaaagta
    16381 gctcctattt ttttaattag tgtattaatg gaaattatta atgtaatatg attattatta
    16441 ataatttgtg ttttaagttc tgggtctgct ttagttggtg gctttggtgg ggtaaatcag
    16501 tcgcaaattc gtggtttatt agcttactca tctattggtc atataggctg aattattttc
    16561 tcattatgtg aaaggtgtta taatataaaa atttattttt ctatctatat tatcatttct
    16621 ttatgtttat ttattgtttt atgatataat aatattattt ttatattagg tataaataat
    16681 tttattaaac atttatttat tgattttagg gttattttat tatttttatc acttggtggt
    16741 ttaccaccgt tattaggctt tgttgctaaa ttaaatgttt ttattagtat ttttgattca
    16801 tatatatatt gatttatttt attattaatt ttaggatcag ttatgagttt attttattat
    16861 ttaagtttgc tttttgtatt ctttgttaat atttttaata aagttattta caaagaaatt
    16921 tttaaaaggt ataatgtaat tagattaatt ttatttgtta attttttagg tggattagtt
    16981 atatttatat ttgatttttt tgagtttatt taa
//
