# Supplementary material for: Relation between mitochondrial DNA hyperdiversity, mutation rate and mitochondrial genome evolution in Melarhaphe neritoides (Gastropoda: Littorinidae) and other Caenogastropoda
Source: Sci Rep. 2018 Dec 19;8:17964. doi: 10.1038/s41598-018-36428-7 (PMC6299273; doi:10.1038/s41598-018-36428-7)
Supplement: Supplementary file 3 — Supplementary Dataset 1 [file 41598_2018_36428_MOESM3_ESM.zip › Bivetiella cancellata NC_013241.gb]

LOCUS       Bivetiella_cance       16648 bp    DNA     linear   INV 31-JAN-2018
DEFINITION  Bivetiella cancellata mitochondrion, complete genome.
ACCESSION   NC_013241
KEYWORDS    RefSeq.
SOURCE      mitochondrion Cancellaria cancellata (cancellate nutmeg shell)
  ORGANISM  Cancellaria cancellata
            Eukaryota; Metazoa; Lophotrochozoa; Mollusca; Gastropoda;
            Caenogastropoda; Hypsogastropoda; Neogastropoda; Cancellarioidea;
            Cancellariidae; Cancellaria.
REFERENCE   1  (bases 1 to 16648)
  AUTHORS   Cunha,R.L., Grande,C. and Zardoya,R.
  TITLE     Neogastropod phylogenetic relationships based on entire
            mitochondrial genomes
  JOURNAL   BMC Evol. Biol. 9, 210 (2009)
  PUBMED    19698157
  REMARK    Publication Status: Online-Only
REFERENCE   2  (bases 1 to 16648)
  CONSRTM   NCBI Genome Project
  TITLE     Direct Submission
  JOURNAL   Submitted (18-SEP-2009) National Center for Biotechnology
            Information, NIH, Bethesda, MD 20894, USA
REFERENCE   3  (bases 1 to 16648)
  AUTHORS   Cunha,R.L., Castilho,R., Grande,C. and Zardoya,R.
  TITLE     Direct Submission
  JOURNAL   Submitted (16-JUN-2008) Departamento de Biodiversidad y Biologia
            Evolutiva, Museo Nacional de Ciencias Naturales -CSIC, Jose
            Gutierrez Abascal, 2, Madrid, Madrid 28006, Spain
COMMENT     PROVISIONAL REFSEQ: This record has not yet been subject to final
            NCBI review. The reference sequence is identical to EU827195.
            COMPLETENESS: full length.
FEATURES             Location/Qualifiers
     source          1..16648
                     /organism="Cancellaria cancellata"
                     /organelle="mitochondrion"
                     /mol_type="genomic DNA"
                     /db_xref="taxon:543397"
     CDS             1..1543
                     /gene="COX1"
                     /note="TAA stop codon is completed by the addition of 3'
                     Aresidues to the mRNA"
                     /codon_start=1
                     /transl_except="(pos:1543,aa:TERM)"
                     /transl_table=5
                     /product="cytochrome c oxidase subunit I"
                     /protein_id="YP_003204721.1"
                     /db_xref="GI:258649435"
                     /db_xref="GeneID:8445154"
                     /translation="MRWLFSTNHKDIGTLYILFGMWSGLVGTGLSLLIRAELGQPGAL
                     LGDDQLYNVIVTAHAFVMIFFLVMPMMIGGFGNWLVPLMLGAIDMAFPRLNNMSFWLL
                     PPALLLLLSSGAVESGVGTGWTVYPPLAGNLAHAGGSVDLAIFSLHLAGVSSILGAVN
                     FITTVINMRWEGLQFERVPLFVWSVKITAVLLLLSLPVLAGAITMLLTDRNFNTSFFD
                     PAGGGDPILYQHLFWFFGHPEVYILILPGFGMISHVVSHYSGKKETFGTLGMIYAMLA
                     IGVLGFIVWAHHMFTVGMDVDTRAYFTAATMIIAVPTGIKVFSWLATIYGSKIKYEAS
                     MLWALGFIFLFTVGGLTGIALSNSSLDIILHDTYYVVAHFHYVLSMGAVFALFAAFNY
                     WFSLLTGLTLHKRWVKAHFYIMFIGVNVTFFPQHFLGLSGMPRRYSDYPDSYTMWNVV
                     SSIGSIISFVAVLYFMIIVWESLVSQRSVLWSTHLSTALEWDDILPADFHNMTETGVL
                     VKKVLS"
     gene            1..1543
                     /gene="COX1"
                     /db_xref="GeneID:8445154"
     CDS             1544..2230
                     /gene="COX2"
                     /codon_start=1
                     /transl_table=5
                     /product="cytochrome c oxidase subunit II"
                     /protein_id="YP_003204722.1"
                     /db_xref="GI:258649436"
                     /db_xref="GeneID:8445142"
                     /translation="MSLWGQLMFQDAASPLMEELIFFHDYAMMILIMIISLVGYAAVS
                     LMSNKFTCRSLVEGQEIETIWTVVPAVILVFLALPSLRLLYLLDEVGDCSLTVKSVGH
                     QWYWSYEYSDFLNIEFDSYMIPSNELELGDFRLLEVDHRVVLPTETDIRILVTSADVI
                     HSWTVPSLGVKADAIPGRLNQLSFFIKHSGVFYGQCSEICGANHSFMPIVLEAIPLEN
                     FMKWVVSVSE"
     gene            1544..2230
                     /gene="COX2"
                     /db_xref="GeneID:8445142"
     tRNA            2231..2296
                     /product="tRNA-Asp"
     CDS             2297..2458
                     /gene="ATP8"
                     /codon_start=1
                     /transl_table=5
                     /product="ATP synthase F0 subunit 8"
                     /protein_id="YP_003204723.1"
                     /db_xref="GI:258649437"
                     /db_xref="GeneID:8445143"
                     /translation="MPQLSPLNWVFLYMLFWVALLSISVSVWWFKKNSFQSYKSNASH
                     LDSIKVWSW"
     gene            2297..2458
                     /gene="ATP8"
                     /db_xref="GeneID:8445143"
     CDS             2590..3285
                     /gene="ATP6"
                     /codon_start=1
                     /transl_table=5
                     /product="ATP synthase F0 subunit 6"
                     /protein_id="YP_003204724.1"
                     /db_xref="GI:258649438"
                     /db_xref="GeneID:8445144"
                     /translation="MLVDIFSSFDDSNQVFMSSYVLMWIFSLSSIILFSSFYWVNHPS
                     WFTVVFIFKDTVSSQIFRSYGLVMGGFINVVGSLFLFLIFMNLSGLIPYVFSSTSHLV
                     LSLSLGLPLWLSLIVSGVIYNSSSVVAALLPMGAPAFLNPFLVLIETVSIMVRPITLS
                     VRLMANMSAGHIVLTLIGSYLTSSLLASSVFLMFVLVLIQIFYTIFEFGIGLIQAYIF
                     CLLIVLYSNEHPS"
     gene            2590..3285
                     /gene="ATP6"
                     /db_xref="GeneID:8445144"
     tRNA            complement(3320..3387)
                     /product="tRNA-Met"
     tRNA            complement(3404..3471)
                     /product="tRNA-Tyr"
     tRNA            complement(3482..3547)
                     /product="tRNA-Cys"
     tRNA            complement(3548..3614)
                     /product="tRNA-Trp"
     tRNA            complement(3612..3679)
                     /product="tRNA-Gln"
     tRNA            complement(3680..3745)
                     /product="tRNA-Gly"
     tRNA            complement(3760..3825)
                     /product="tRNA-Glu"
     rRNA            3826..4912
                     /product="s-rRNA"
                     /note="12S ribosomal RNA"
     tRNA            4913..4979
                     /product="tRNA-Val"
     rRNA            4980..6333
                     /product="l-rRNA"
                     /note="16S ribosomal RNA"
     tRNA            6334..6406
                     /product="tRNA-Leu"
     tRNA            6409..6479
                     /product="tRNA-Leu"
     CDS             6480..7421
                     /gene="ND1"
                     /codon_start=1
                     /transl_table=5
                     /product="NADH dehydrogenase subunit 1"
                     /protein_id="YP_003204725.1"
                     /db_xref="GI:258649447"
                     /db_xref="GeneID:8445145"
                     /translation="MYLSILSCLFSYICIMLAVALFTLLERKGLSYIQIRKGPNKVGM
                     AGVPQPIADAAKLLTKEIAKPTMANFFPYFIAPIFSLILALLLWQLYPSLYSTNYFKW
                     GILFFLCVSSLNVYGTLVAGWASNSKYALLGSLRAIAQTISYEVSMALILLFPLFLVG
                     SFNFIEIKNYQEFIWFAFLFPVALIWFTTSVAETNRAPFDFAEGESELVSGLNIEYGS
                     AGFVLIFLAEYANILIVSLFSALLFFGGSSVLGMQSDLVFMVKVMGFFSFLFIWVRGS
                     YPRFRYDLLMNLTWKKFRPVELTFLLFTLCFSSIFYM"
     gene            6480..7421
                     /gene="ND1"
                     /db_xref="GeneID:8445145"
     tRNA            8290..8358
                     /product="tRNA-Pro"
     CDS             8563..9060
                     /gene="ND6"
                     /codon_start=1
                     /transl_table=5
                     /product="NADH dehydrogenase subunit 6"
                     /protein_id="YP_003204726.1"
                     /db_xref="GI:258649440"
                     /db_xref="GeneID:8445146"
                     /translation="MFLCLLSITLCNVLLLPFMMQPLTLSLVIKILTLLMCMISGMLL
                     SSWYGYILFLIYVGGLLVMFAYVAALCPNILFGSTIPLIFGFFLFWFLLELTCFYIHS
                     LMLHWLLTMVIMENLKCLKHLELKMVSPQMISILIGLGVILLINLVVVVKNCYYEAAS
                     LRPFN"
     gene            8563..9060
                     /gene="ND6"
                     /db_xref="GeneID:8445146"
     CDS             9079..10218
                     /gene="CYTB"
                     /codon_start=1
                     /transl_table=5
                     /product="cytochrome b"
                     /protein_id="YP_003204727.1"
                     /db_xref="GI:258649441"
                     /db_xref="GeneID:8445147"
                     /translation="MRSPIRKIHPILKIVNGALIDLPAPANLSIWWNFSSLLGLCLWI
                     QIVTGLFLAMHYTAHVDLAFSSVVHISRDVSYGWLLRALHANGASWFFICLYFHVGRG
                     IYYASYLYNHTWNIGVILLFLTMATAFLGYVLPWGQMSFWGATVITNLLSALPYIGKM
                     LVEWVWGGFAIDNATLTRFFTLHFLFPFVIAGLTILHILFLHDTGSNNPLGLNSDGEK
                     VPFHAYYTFKDLVGFVVAIMLLSFLVLFSPQLLTDPENFIPANPLVTPIHIQPEWYFL
                     FAYAILRSIPNKLGGVMALVASISILFILPFTHQSKFRSMAFYPVNQVFFWYFVSTFL
                     ILTWIGSCPVEVPYEQIGQVFTALYFLYFIVNPLIQKMWDNILYC"
     gene            9079..10218
                     /gene="CYTB"
                     /db_xref="GeneID:8445147"
     tRNA            10224..10290
                     /product="tRNA-Ser"
     tRNA            complement(10290..10358)
                     /product="tRNA-Thr"
     CDS             10377..10673
                     /gene="ND4L"
                     /codon_start=1
                     /transl_table=5
                     /product="NADH dehydrogenase subunit 4L"
                     /protein_id="YP_003204728.1"
                     /db_xref="GI:258649439"
                     /db_xref="GeneID:8445148"
                     /translation="MGTFYLSVISMLGFFMSILTLSMQYKHLLSVLLSLEAAAMNLFM
                     MLFSFSNNVCYSGQTSLIFITLGACEASLGLAILVSIIRAQGNDYVSSFSTQKC"
     gene            10377..10673
                     /gene="ND4L"
                     /db_xref="GeneID:8445148"
     CDS             10667..12037
                     /gene="ND4"
                     /transl_table=5
                     /product="NADH dehydrogenase subunit 4"
                     /protein_id="YP_003204729.1"
                     /db_xref="GI:258649442"
                     /db_xref="GeneID:8445149"
                     /translation="MFMSVTLFLFCFKKMSWYLKSWSLLLLSVISITNLYSPFYTYEI
                     LNSLMVQDSMSSLLISLTLWISFMMMMASQNSIKVCMSNSSSFCMFLLLLNLILISTF
                     CVSSTLVFYFLFEASLIPTLLLILGWGYQPERLQAGMYMMIYTISASLPLLFSILWAS
                     KKLGSSDMLLMSMLRNQLISVESWAFNFFTLLIFTAFLVKLPMFMVHLWLPKAHVEAP
                     VAGSMVLAAILLKLGGYGILRFYQYFNFYSSEVLFIIFSLALWGGVLTSIICFRQSDL
                     KSLIAYSSIGHMSLMLAGVFSNSSWGWSGALILMISHGFCSSALFALANYTYEKTHTR
                     SIIMTKGILLLLPYLTLGWFMFCIMNMAAPPSINLVGEIMIFPTTIFSSSYFIVSLIF
                     MSFLAALYNMYLYTSVNHGGSPKFIKPFNSFKTQGFTLLLLHWIPSNFLIMKSNLVFM
                     WI"
     gene            10667..12037
                     /gene="ND4"
                     /db_xref="GeneID:8445149"
     tRNA            12043..12106
                     /product="tRNA-His"
     CDS             12107..13828
                     /gene="ND5"
                     /codon_start=1
                     /transl_table=5
                     /product="NADH dehydrogenase subunit 5"
                     /protein_id="YP_003204730.1"
                     /db_xref="GI:258649443"
                     /db_xref="GeneID:8445150"
                     /translation="MFTKLKSSSISSLFLLFYSAMILPISIMFILKEKSVIFDWTILQ
                     VSTCSMNLSIILDSISLSFSNVVCLISGCVMMFSSSYMSDDPFLKRFVWLVMLFVMSM
                     NLLVFIPSLPALLLGWDGLGIVSFALVIYYQNAKSLGAGMITVLANRVGDVMILTAIG
                     LLVLQGHWLILFLWDFHLCSLMGLTLIIAAMTKSAQIPFSSWLPAAMAAPTPVSALVH
                     SSTLVTAGVFLVIRFFPFLSNIYFFKSFLLFISVLTLLMAGIGANYENDLKKIIALST
                     LSQLGVMMLSLAMGMPFLALFHLYTHALFKALLFLCAGMIIHNSLNVQDIRYMGLMSV
                     QNPLTITCLNISNLSLCGAPFLSGFYSKDLILEICLVTPTNLLMVVLIFLATGMTAAY
                     SLRLSFCSLWGSMKSFPYHSKMENDLYVNWSTIILASMAIFGGFFFQLVFLDFSPMPL
                     IMPVFMKFLTVMVITLGLFVSITVWSSVYSSMNMNMIYSFFSNMWFLTPLSSQPLTKM
                     SMILGTNMMKSIDLGWVEVLGAQGVYQISELVMKKNQKVQVKSFNFLVLFMVMLMMIF
                     FMILVYN"
     gene            12107..13828
                     /gene="ND5"
                     /db_xref="GeneID:8445150"
     tRNA            13835..13899
                     /product="tRNA-Phe"
     CDS             14012..14791
                     /gene="COX3"
                     /codon_start=1
                     /transl_table=5
                     /product="cytochrome c oxidase subunit III"
                     /protein_id="YP_003204731.1"
                     /db_xref="GI:258649444"
                     /db_xref="GeneID:8445151"
                     /translation="MMRNPYHLVEFSPWPLTGSMGALFLTSGLAGWMHGYSMMTMMLG
                     IFLIIITMFQWWRDVIREGTYQGCHTIDVSKGLRWGMILFIVSEVCFFFAFFWAYFHS
                     SLAPSTELGSCWPPMGINPLNPFEVPLLNTGVLLASGVTVTWAHHSLMEGDNGGGLQA
                     LFATVVLGMYFTFLQVGEYFEASFTIADGAYGSTFFVATGFHGLHVLIGSTFLMVCLF
                     RVWSQHFSTSHHFGFEAAAWYWHFVDVVWLFLYLSIYWWGC"
     gene            14012..14791
                     /gene="COX3"
                     /db_xref="GeneID:8445151"
     tRNA            14794..14865
                     /product="tRNA-Lys"
     tRNA            14869..14936
                     /product="tRNA-Ala"
     tRNA            14938..15010
                     /product="tRNA-Arg"
     tRNA            15017..15086
                     /product="tRNA-Asn"
     tRNA            15090..15160
                     /product="tRNA-Ile"
     CDS             15164..15517
                     /gene="ND3"
                     /codon_start=1
                     /transl_table=5
                     /product="NADH dehydrogenase subunit 3"
                     /protein_id="YP_003204732.1"
                     /db_xref="GI:258649445"
                     /db_xref="GeneID:8445152"
                     /translation="MMSTIWSSMIALVLSFVVMVLGWILAKRTVSDREKSSPFECGFD
                     PMKSSRIPFSLRFFLLAIIFLIFDVEIVLLLPVLSSLGSSYSLGLLLGSVLFLVILIL
                     GLIHEWNEGSLDWAV"
     gene            15164..15517
                     /gene="ND3"
                     /db_xref="GeneID:8445152"
     tRNA            15517..15584
                     /product="tRNA-Ser"
     CDS             15585..16643
                     /gene="ND2"
                     /codon_start=1
                     /transl_table=5
                     /product="NADH dehydrogenase subunit 2"
                     /protein_id="YP_003204733.1"
                     /db_xref="GI:258649446"
                     /db_xref="GeneID:8445153"
                     /translation="MFPLLPYSFMFMLTLMIGSILSISSVHWLGIWGGLELNLIGFLP
                     VLVHQKNMLESESGVKYFIVQALGSSFLIFGSLLVYNLSYTWEIPMSLGVMGKLGLFV
                     MISGLCMKLGIFPFHFWLPSVMAGLSWISCMILATWQKLAPLFLMMILFELKEYYWLV
                     IVLCLMSGISSLVGGWGGMNQTQVRSLLGYSSISHLGWMLFAMIHGEFIMKIYFMVYV
                     ATSICIFLSLMYLNIGMMKNLSTLKNLHFSQLSVMVMLLSLGGLPPLLGFVPKWYLIS
                     LSFNGSYSLFVFMLMFGSLLSLFYYLSLFFSIFLGLKNGYMFAKVESNESILLMFMVF
                     LNLVGGVLILFSNLFILI"
     gene            15585..16643
                     /gene="ND2"
                     /db_xref="GeneID:8445153"
ORIGIN      
        1 atgcgttgat tattttctac taatcataaa gatattggta cattatatat tttgtttgga
       61 atatgatcgg gattagttgg tactggtctt aggttattaa ttcgagctga actagggcag
      121 cctggagccc tactaggtga tgatcagctt tataatgtta ttgttacagc gcatgccttt
      181 gtaatgattt tctttttggt aatgcctatg ataattgggg gatttggtaa ttgactagtt
      241 ccgttaatgc taggtgctat tgatatggct tttcctcgat tgaacaatat aagattttga
      301 ttacttcctc ctgctttatt acttttatta tcttcagggg ctgtagaaag aggagttggt
      361 actggatgaa cggtctaccc tccattagct ggtaatctgg ctcatgctgg tggttctgta
      421 gatttagcta ttttttcttt acatttagct ggagtttctt ctattttagg ggctgtaaac
      481 tttattacga ctgttattaa tatgcgatga gaaggattac aatttgagcg agttccttta
      541 tttgtttggt cggttaaaat tactgctgtt ttactattat tgtctctacc tgttttagct
      601 ggggctatta cgatgttgtt aacggatcgt aatttcaata cttcgttttt tgatcctgct
      661 gggggtgggg atccaatttt atatcagcat cttttttgat tttttgggca tcctgaggta
      721 tatattttaa ttcttcctgg ttttgggatg atttctcatg ttgttaggca ctattcgggt
      781 aagaaggaga cttttggaac tttaggaata atttatgcta tattagctat tggggtttta
      841 ggttttattg tatgggctca tcatatattt actgttggta tggatgtaga tactcgggcc
      901 tattttactg cggcgactat aatcattgcg gttccaactg ggattaaagt atttaggtga
      961 ttggctacca tttatgggtc taagatcaaa tacgaggctt ctatgttgtg agctttaggg
     1021 tttatcttcc tttttactgt tggagggtta actggtattg ctctgtctaa ttcttcgttg
     1081 gatattattc ttcatgatac atattatgta gtggctcatt ttcattatgt tctttctata
     1141 ggagccgttt tcgctctttt tgctgcattt aattattggt tttctttatt aactggattg
     1201 actctacata agcgatgagt taaagctcat ttttatatta tatttattgg ggtgaatgtt
     1261 actttttttc ctcagcattt tctagggttg aggggtatgc ctcggcggta ttcagattat
     1321 cctgattcgt atactatgtg aaatgttgtc tcttcaattg gttcaattat ttcatttgtt
     1381 gccgttttat attttataat tatcgtatga gagtctttag tttctcagcg tagggtgtta
     1441 tgaagaactc atttaaggac ggctcttgag tgagatgata ttcttcctgc agattttcat
     1501 aatataaccg aaactggagt tcttgttaag aaagtgttaa ggtatgagtc tatgaggaca
     1561 attaatattt caagatgcag cttctccttt aatagaagag ttaatctttt ttcatgatta
     1621 tgctataata attcttatta tgattatcag tttagttggg tatgctgctg ttagtttaat
     1681 aagaaataag tttacatgtc ggtctttagt ggaaggtcaa gaaattgaga caatttggac
     1741 tgttgttcct gcagtcatct tagttttttt agctttaccg tctttgcgtt tgttatattt
     1801 attagacgaa gttggggatt gtagtttaac ggtaaaaaga gttgggcatc agtggtactg
     1861 aaggtatgaa tattctgatt ttttaaatat tgagtttgat tcttatataa ttcctagaaa
     1921 tgaattagag cttggagatt tccggcttct tgaggtggat catcgagtgg ttcttccgac
     1981 tgaaacagat attcgtattt tagttacttc agctgatgtt attcattctt gaactgttcc
     2041 ttctttaggt gtaaaggctg atgcaattcc gggtcgtctt aatcaattga gattctttat
     2101 taaacattct ggtgtatttt atggtcaatg ttctgaaatt tgcggggcga atcattcatt
     2161 tatacctatt gtattggagg ctattccatt agaaaatttc ataaaatgag tagtaagtgt
     2221 gtctgaataa aaaaagttag ttaaaatata atattaggtt gtcagcctta tgttactaaa
     2281 tgattagtac tttttaatgc ctcagttatc tcctctaaat tgagtttttt tgtatatatt
     2341 attttgagtt gctttgctaa gtatttctgt ttctgtttgg tggtttaaga aaaactcatt
     2401 tcaatcttat aaatctaatg ctagccattt agattcgatt aaggtttgaa gttgataatt
     2461 taaaattgag tatagaagtt tttagatgtt tagaatggtg aaagttttaa ttattaatga
     2521 gagtaattta attttgcttt aggttaggtg atatatatat atatatatat atgtattgtt
     2581 ggttgatgaa tgctagttga tattttttct tcttttgatg atagaaatca ggttttcata
     2641 tcttcatatg tcttaatatg aatcttttct ttatcctcta ttattttatt tagttctttt
     2701 tattgggtta atcatcctag atgatttact gtagttttta tttttaagga tactgtgtca
     2761 tctcaaattt ttcggtctta cggtttagta atgggaggat ttattaatgt tgtgggaagt
     2821 ttatttcttt ttttaatttt tatgaattta aggggactta ttccttatgt ttttaggtct
     2881 acaagtcatt tagttttgtc tctatctctt ggtttacctt tatggctttc gttgattgtc
     2941 tctggagtta tttataactc tagttctgtt gtggctgcac tgctgccaat aggagctcca
     3001 gcttttttaa atccgttttt agttttgatt gagacggtta gaattatagt acggccgatt
     3061 acattatcag tacggttgat agctaatatg agagctgggc atattgttct tactttaatt
     3121 gggagttatc ttacaagaag gctcttggct tcatctgtat ttttaatatt tgttttagta
     3181 ctaattcaaa ttttttatac aatttttgaa tttggtattg ggcttattca agcgtatatt
     3241 ttttgtttat taattgtttt atattcgaat gagcatccta gttagttaaa tattactagg
     3301 attataggtt ttagtaagtt tgtaagaaaa cgtttatgtt tatatttggg gcatgagccc
     3361 aatagcttag tcttagctta tcttacagta aatactttta gtggttgttg agaagataat
     3421 cttcgttaat agatttacaa tctaccgctt attggtctca gccatcaaca aatctagcta
     3481 tacataccag gagtattatt tcctttattg attctgcagg tcaatgtttt ttataaacta
     3541 tggtaagcag agtttaaaaa atattatttt atattaagct ttgaaggctt atagtttttt
     3601 taacttaaaa ctctactagg aggatatgaa cctctcttaa gaaatcaaaa ttctttgtgc
     3661 ccagaacact gctatgtaat atctttttta aaattattta atctttttac ttggaaggta
     3721 actgtactat tcatactcaa aagattttta tttaattggt gtttctaata gataaatcta
     3781 ttcttttaga atgaaaatct aacgtgctcc ttacaccata gaaactttta agttttgtta
     3841 taaaacaaag taataactta atagtagtta agatttcgtt ttttaaggta gaatatttta
     3901 ttcatatata tgagtataag agtggttata attttggtcg ttgtcattta catgttcgtg
     3961 tttgattata tatatatatg aagtagttgt cataagagtt aacagaatta aaatgtgttt
     4021 gtataataaa cttggttctg attttgttat agcgttaact aaaaaataca catggtttcg
     4081 attgaggtaa gcgaggtgaa aacgaagttg tatagcgatt aattgttata ataaatttat
     4141 ttttgtggta ttattttata catgatatct tgaaaagtcc cgctaacacc agtgtttaag
     4201 attaaaaaaa gagtgagagc ttgaattagt ttagttattt aggtctggtt aaattagtgc
     4261 cagcatccgc ggttaaacta atggatctag ttatatttta aggtaaaaag gtggttaggt
     4321 atatatatat aataatagtc tcatgattgt ctataataaa ggtaaaattg ttgtgtagat
     4381 taataaatca aaagttacta cgtcatactg aatctacgat ggccttgagg gaaactggga
     4441 tcggataccc cactattctc ggttgtaaat aaatgttaaa tttaccagag tactacgaac
     4501 aataaaaaat ttaaaactca aagaacttgg cggtgtttta gaccaattag gggaacctgt
     4561 ctcgtaatcg atagtccacg ctatacctga ccttttattg cgattaccag tttgtacacc
     4621 gttgtcatca gttaaccttt tagagtaatg tgagttagca aaaaaattta tagataaatt
     4681 taaatgtcaa atcaaggtgc aacttatgag aaggagaaga tgggttacaa ttaaaactta
     4741 taagatggat tagataatga aatttgacta tgaaggagga cttaaaagta aggttgttat
     4801 ataaaaatag tctgaatctg gctctgaaat gtgcacaaat cgcccgtcgc tctcgttgaa
     4861 aaaggagata agtcgtaaca tagtagggat aatggaaatt gttcctgagt tataaaacat
     4921 agtataagtc aatacatttc atttacactg aaagaatatt taagtataaa ttgttttaaa
     4981 ttaagctaat agttttgtca gttgttgttg tgtggttaat ggaaacatca aagttattaa
     5041 gtaaaggtga aagaaattta ttttgataaa atgttagagt actgaagagg aatggtgctt
     5101 caatatttct aagaaacggt tgaatcttgt accttttgca ttatggctta gctagattta
     5161 aattttttag aaaatttctc gaaatctaat gatcgatttt agttctcgtt ttagagtaaa
     5221 agggtgattg ttgcaataat ctctgtagaa gctaaaatag aaatgaaatt ttattcgtat
     5281 tagatgatag ctagtttcca tgtaaaagca tgtaagtgct aggaactaaa taacaattaa
     5341 aaataaatag tatttaagtg tatttagttt ttttgtgttt atgaggatca gctcgtaaat
     5401 attataatta agaagtgtaa aatttaaatt aaatttaagc ttgaaaatag ctataattat
     5461 aaattttgtt ataatcctat atttgtttta aaaagcagat tgttttacta ttttttaaca
     5521 gggaataatt cataaactta gtaatgaact acattaatgc taagattagt atttttatta
     5581 tatatatata ttattgaaaa tttaattcaa aaatttaata tttgttttta tcaatattaa
     5641 aattataaaa aggaactcgg caaatatatt gttttgcctg tttagcaaaa acatggctcc
     5701 ttgtacttta tagatgagga gtcggacctg cccggtgaat ttttttaacg gccgcggtac
     5761 cctgaccgtg cgaaggtagc ataatcactt gccttataat tgaaggcttg tatgaatggt
     5821 ttgactagaa caaagctgtc tctttgtaat tatttagaac tttattttta ggtgaagaag
     5881 cctagatgta attaatagac aagaagaccc tatcgagctt tataaaaatt aataaacttt
     5941 ttattttgat atttatataa aaatattaat tattaaaaac tttggttggg atgactcagg
     6001 aacaagtaaa gcttcctgaa ttttataaat atacatatat tgatccaaaa attttgatta
     6061 atggaattag ttaccgtagg gataacagca ttattctctt tgagagttca tatcgaaaag
     6121 agggtttgtg acctcgatgt tggaccagaa tatcctaaag atgcagaagt ctttaaaggt
     6181 tggtctgttc gaccattaaa attctacgtg atctgagttc aaaccggcgt gagccaggtt
     6241 ggtttctatc tttaatttat tgttcaagtt tagtacgaaa ggaccagctt gttatattaa
     6301 atattttgaa atgaatgaat ataatttaaa tttatcaggt taacataatt tctaatgtga
     6361 ttgatttagg ttcaataaag tataggtgaa agtcctttat ctgataataa taaagatggc
     6421 agactagtgc attagattta agatctaaat atgaaaatga aatttatttc tctttataaa
     6481 tgtatttatc tattttgtca tgtttatttt cgtatatttg tattatacta gctgtagcat
     6541 tatttactct tttagagcga aaaggattaa gatatattca gattcggaaa gggcccaata
     6601 aggttggtat agcaggtgtt ccccagccta ttgccgacgc tgccaagttg ttaactaaag
     6661 aaattgctaa gcctacgatg gctaattttt ttccgtattt tattgctcct atttttaggc
     6721 ttattttggc tttactactt tgacagctgt accctaggtt atatagaact aactatttta
     6781 agtgaggtat tttgtttttt ctttgtgttt ctagtttaaa tgtgtatgga actttagttg
     6841 ctgggtgggc gtctaattct aaatatgcgt tgcttgggag attgcgtgca atcgctcaaa
     6901 ctatttctta cgaagtaaga atagcactaa tccttttatt tcccttattt ttagttggta
     6961 gttttaattt tattgagatt aaaaattatc aggagtttat ttgatttgct tttctgtttc
     7021 cggtagcctt aatttgattt actacgtctg tggctgaaac taatcgagct ccttttgatt
     7081 ttgctgaagg agagtctgag ttggtttcgg gtttaaatat tgagtatgga agggctggat
     7141 ttgttttaat tttcttagct gaatacgcta atattttaat tgtaagatta ttttctgctt
     7201 tattgttctt tggaggaagt tctgttttag gaatgcaaag ggatttggtt tttatggtaa
     7261 aagtaatggg ttttttttcg tttttattta tttgagttcg tggaaggtat cctcggtttc
     7321 gatatgattt attaataaat ttgacttgaa aaaagtttcg tccagtagaa ctaactttct
     7381 tattgtttac tttatgtttt aggtctattt tctacatata gttaatttat ggtattaact
     7441 taataagatt atatcattag ctattattgc atattaataa aatattttat tgctattaag
     7501 agtttacatt gttatcctgc tatatgttat cataattatt tgagtttata tataatatat
     7561 ctatagaaag ttattggata tttgtattta taattaattt tagctataat aatgtaaatt
     7621 ttgaatttag gtttgttgat tttatttgat atataactta aattattatt acattgagtt
     7681 aaagatgaag aatgtaaggg aagtattttt taggtagagt tagtaagaga aatgagaaga
     7741 tattctcttt catttatgtt tcttagttgg tatgttaaat taggtacagt gatgatattt
     7801 ttgataatag tttgaggatt agctttatat ctttgatgag atgaattctt aaaagttttt
     7861 attattgtta cttaagtata gttagtttta tagcttaatt tatagcgata atcttgttaa
     7921 tgtaattatt tatgatgtaa tctatgtggt tgaaatgagt taagaatttt tacatacatg
     7981 ttatattaac tttggtgatt taatagacaa tattatagaa ttgctaaact attctataaa
     8041 gtatgtaatg ccttgttttt agtaaaatac tgagtgttct attttaaagt atagcaacta
     8101 tttatagtat atggaatact ttaatatcag ttagttatta tttaccttgt tttcaattta
     8161 tttgttatag agtcaattga ttacaggtgt taataatgaa ccatacaaat tatttgatat
     8221 gtagtttttt aaagtggtta ttaaacttta ttagaattta aatgtaattg agacatttta
     8281 catatttatg cgaattgtag tttaattaaa tattaacttt ggaagttaaa gatcgggctt
     8341 tatatgctcg catttcaatg aatagttaat attatttttt aagacatata taatatgttt
     8401 tatacaattt attttaaatt tatttaattc tttagtacta taaatatgtt tttattttat
     8461 aatgtatatt aatatttggt tgtgttaacg cgattattat ttgatttact attaattttg
     8521 aaaattgata atcaagttgt aaagctgtcc ttgtatatcg cgatgtttct ctgtttatta
     8581 agtattactt tatgtaatgt tttgttatta ccttttataa tgcaacctct aaccttgagt
     8641 ttggttatta aaattttaac tttattaata tgtatgatta gaggaatact tctttcatcc
     8701 tggtatggtt atattttatt tttaatttat gttggtggat tgcttgtaat atttgcttat
     8761 gtcgctgcat tatgtcctaa tattttattt ggaagaacta ttccattaat ttttgggttt
     8821 tttttatttt ggttcctatt agagttaaca tgtttctata tccattcatt gatactacat
     8881 tgattactta ctatagtaat tatagagaac ttaaaatgtt taaaacactt ggaactgaaa
     8941 atagtttccc ctcaaataat ttccatttta attggactag gtgtaatttt actaattaac
     9001 ttggttgtag ttgtaaaaaa ttgttattat gaagcagctt cattgcgtcc ttttaactaa
     9061 taattttaag tgataattat gcgaagtccg attcgaaaaa ttcatcctat tttaaaaatt
     9121 gtaaatggag ctcttattga cctacctgcc cctgctaatt tgtctatctg atgaaatttt
     9181 aggtctttat taggtctatg tttatggatt cagattgtta ctggattatt tcttgctatg
     9241 cattatacgg ctcatgtaga tttagcattt tcttctgttg ttcatatttc tcgggatgtt
     9301 aggtatggat gattgcttcg agccttacat gctaatgggg cttcttgatt ttttatttgt
     9361 ctttattttc atgtaggtcg aggcatttat tatgcatctt atttatataa ccatacttga
     9421 aatattggag ttattttatt gtttctgact atagcaacag cttttttagg atatgttttg
     9481 ccatggggac aaatgtcgtt ttgaggtgca acggtaatta caaatcttct ttctgcttta
     9541 ccatatatcg gaaaaatatt agtagagtga gtgtgaggtg ggtttgctat tgataatgca
     9601 actctaactc gattttttac acttcatttt ctgtttcctt ttgttattgc tggccttaca
     9661 attcttcata ttttgtttct tcacgatact gggtctaata atcctttagg gttgaatagt
     9721 gatggcgaga aagtaccatt tcacgcttat tatacgttta aagatttagt gggttttgtc
     9781 gtagcaatta tacttctttc atttttagtt cttttttcgc cgcagcttct tactgatcct
     9841 gaaaacttta ttccggctaa tcctttagtt actccgattc atattcaacc tgagtggtat
     9901 tttttatttg catatgctat tttacggtct attcctaata agcttggtgg agttatggca
     9961 ttagtggctt caatttctat tctatttatt cttcctttta ctcatcagag aaaatttcga
    10021 tctatagctt tttaccctgt gaatcaagtt tttttttgat attttgtaag tacctttctt
    10081 attcttactt ggattggtag atgtcctgta gaagttccat atgaacagat tggtcaggtt
    10141 tttactgcat tatattttct atattttatt gttaatccat taattcaaaa aatatgggac
    10201 aatattttat attgttagat atcagttacc tcctggggaa attttgtctt gaaaacaaaa
    10261 tatataagtg ttcgattcac ttagtaactt agcaataaga atatattatt catctttggc
    10321 ttacaagacc aatgctttaa attataagct ataattgcat gtaatatagg aatgaaatgg
    10381 gtacttttta tcttagagta attagaatat taggattttt tatgtctatt ttgactttat
    10441 ctatgcagta taagcattta ttaagtgtac ttttgagtct agaggcagcc gctataaatt
    10501 tatttataat acttttttct ttttcaaata atgtatgtta tagagggcag acttctttaa
    10561 tttttattac tttaggtgct tgtgaggcta gtttaggatt agctattttg gtatcaatta
    10621 ttcgagcaca aggaaatgat tacgtgtcta ggttttctac acaaaaatgt taggtattat
    10681 ttttatatca gttactttat ttttgttctg tttcaaaaaa atatcatggt atttaaaatc
    10741 atgatcttta cttttattga gtgtgatttc gattacaaac ttatatagtc ctttttatac
    10801 ctatgagatt ttaaattctt taatagttca agattctata tcaagtttgt tgatttccct
    10861 aactttatga atttctttta taatgataat agctagacaa aacagaatta aagtatgtat
    10921 aaggaactct tctagatttt gtatgttttt attactttta aacttaatct tgattagtac
    10981 tttttgtgtt tctagaactt tagtttttta ttttttattt gaagcttcgt tgattccaac
    11041 attgttatta attttaggct gaggttatca gccagaacga cttcaggctg ggatatatat
    11101 aatgatctat actattagag cttcattacc tcttttattt tctattttat gggcttctaa
    11161 aaagttaggt tctagggata tgttattaat aagcatatta cgtaatcaac ttattagggt
    11221 agaatcttga gcattcaatt tttttacgtt gttgattttt actgctttct tggtaaagct
    11281 tccaatattt atagttcatt tgtggcttcc aaaggctcat gtggaagccc ctgttgccgg
    11341 ttctatggtt cttgcagcta ttttgttaaa acttggagga tatgggattc ttcgatttta
    11401 tcaatatttt aacttttata ggtcagaagt tttatttatt attttttctt tagctctttg
    11461 aggaggggta ttgactagaa ttatttgttt tcgacaaagg gacttaaaat ctttaattgc
    11521 ttattcttca attggtcata tatctttaat gttagctggt gtattttcta ataggtcttg
    11581 aggatggagg ggagctttga ttttgataat ttctcacgga ttttgctcct ctgctctttt
    11641 tgctctagcc aattatactt atgaaaaaac acatactcgg agaattatta taactaaagg
    11701 tattttattg ttattgccct atttaactct tgggtgattt atattttgta ttataaacat
    11761 agcagctcct ccaagcatta acttggttgg ggaaattatg atttttccaa ctacaatctt
    11821 ttcttcttca tattttatcg tttcattgat ttttatgagc tttcttgcag ctctatataa
    11881 tatgtattta tatacttcag tcaaccatgg tgggagtcca aaattcatta aaccatttaa
    11941 ttcttttaag actcaaggat ttactttgct tttattacat tggattccaa ggaatttttt
    12001 aattataaaa agaaatctag tttttatgtg gatttaatat aagttaagtt agtttattaa
    12061 aataccaagc tgtggatttg gagatgagag ctattcttac ttaaccatgt ttactaaatt
    12121 aaagtcttca tcgattagtt ctttgttttt attattttat agggctataa ttcttccaat
    12181 ttcaattatg tttattttga aagaaaaatc tgttattttt gattgaacta ttttacaagt
    12241 tagaacttgt tctataaatt tatccattat tttggataga attagtctta ggtttagaaa
    12301 tgtagtttgc ttaatttctg gttgtgttat gatgttttct tctagctata tatctgatga
    12361 tcctttttta aaacgatttg tttggcttgt tatactgttt gtcatatcta taaatttatt
    12421 ggtgtttatc cctaggttgc cagctttatt gttagggtga gatggcctag gtattgtttc
    12481 ttttgcatta gttatttact atcaaaatgc aaagtctttg ggtgctggga tgattacggt
    12541 gttagcaaat cgggttggag atgttataat tttaactgct attggtttgt tagtattaca
    12601 aggtcattgg ttaattttgt ttttatgaga ttttcatttg tgttcattaa taggactaac
    12661 attaattatt gccgctataa ccaagagagc tcaaattcca ttctctagtt gattgccagc
    12721 tgctatagca gctcctactc cggtttcagc tttagttcat tcttctactt tagttactgc
    12781 gggtgttttt ttagttattc gtttttttcc attcttaagt aatatttatt tttttaaatc
    12841 tttcttgttg ttcatttctg tactgacttt attaatggct gggattggag ctaattatga
    12901 aaatgattta aaaaaaatta ttgccctttc tactttgagt caactaggtg ttataatatt
    12961 aagattagcc ataggaatgc cgtttttagc attatttcat ttatataccc atgctttatt
    13021 taaagctctt ttgtttttat gtgctggaat aattattcat aatagtctta atgttcaaga
    13081 tattcgttat atgggtctta tgtctgttca gaaccctctc actatcacgt gtttgaatat
    13141 ttctaattta tctctttgtg gagctccatt tttaaggggg ttttactcta aggatctcat
    13201 tttggaaatt tgtttagtaa ctccaacaaa cttattaata gttgttttaa tttttttagc
    13261 tacaggaata actgctgctt attcgttgcg tttatctttt tgttcattat gggggtcaat
    13321 aaaaagcttt ccttatcatt caaaaataga aaatgattta tatgtgaatt ggtcaacaat
    13381 tattttagct agaatggcta tttttggcgg gttttttttt caattggttt ttttagactt
    13441 ctctccaata cctttaatta tacctgtatt tataaaattt ttaacagtta tggtaatcac
    13501 actagggtta tttgtatcta ttaccgtgtg aagctcagtt tatagttcaa taaacataaa
    13561 tataatctat tctttttttt ctaatatgtg gtttttaact cctttatcgt cgcagccatt
    13621 aaccaaaata tcaatgattt taggtacaaa tataatgaaa tctattgatt taggttgagt
    13681 agaggtttta ggtgctcagg gtgtttatca aattagtgaa ttagtaatga aaaaaaatca
    13741 aaaagttcaa gtaaaatctt ttaactttct tgttttattt atggttatgc ttataataat
    13801 tttttttata attttagttt ataattaact ataaacttta atagcctaaa tttagggcac
    13861 agcactgaag atgctgaggt gactaagagt cttaaagtaa gccagcgctt aaaaaaaagc
    13921 gctggcggat tattatgtaa agcagataat tggtaataca tgtgtaattt atgtatgtgt
    13981 gttttagatt aattcacatt tattattaga tatgatgcga aatccttatc atttagtcga
    14041 gtttagtccg tgaccattaa ctggctctat aggagctttg tttcttacgt caggacttgc
    14101 tggttgaata catggttaca gtatgataac tatgatactg ggaatttttt taattattat
    14161 tactatattt caatgatgac gggatgtaat tcgagaagga acttatcagg gatgtcatac
    14221 aattgatgtt tctaaggggc ttcgttgagg tataattcta tttattgttt cggaagtttg
    14281 tttttttttt gctttctttt gagcatattt tcacagaagt ttggctccta gtacggagtt
    14341 aggatcatgt tgacctccta tgggaattaa ccctttgaat ccgtttgagg tgcctcttct
    14401 taatactggg gttttattag cgtctggggt tacagtgact tgggcgcatc atagtttaat
    14461 ggagggtgat aatggaggag ggttgcaggc tctgtttgca accgtagttt taggtatata
    14521 ctttactttc ctgcaagtag gagaatattt cgaagcttct ttcacaattg cagatggggc
    14581 ttatgggtcg actttctttg tggcaactgg atttcatgga cttcacgtgt tgattggtag
    14641 gactttttta atggtttgtt tgtttcgagt gtggtcgcaa cacttttcta cgaggcacca
    14701 ttttgggttc gaggcagccg cttggtattg acattttgtt gatgtagttt gattattttt
    14761 atatttgtca atttattgat ggggttgtta ggtccttagg tgactgagaa tataagtgtt
    14821 gaatttttaa ttcaaatacg gcgtcgatag ttgcgtctct aaggaagaga cttaatactt
    14881 taatttaaaa gattcgattt gcattcgtaa aataggtttg tttaactttt aggtcaatta
    14941 tgaaaagcga gaagtttgca tacgatttcg gctcgtatat tgaaggtgta taagaatcct
    15001 tcttcatatt ctaaaataag tgaaagccaa atatgagagg catttaattg ttaattaaag
    15061 aattgtaggt tatactactc acttagtagg atactacgcc ggatgaacgg aaatcattga
    15121 tgttgattaa tataggataa ataattattc cttagtattt taaatgatga gaacgatttg
    15181 aagaagaata attgctttag ttttatcttt tgttgttatg gttttaggtt gaattttggc
    15241 taagcggact gttagtgacc gagaaaaaag ttctccattt gaatgtggat ttgatcctat
    15301 aaagtcttct cgtatccctt tttctctccg atttttttta ttagctatta tttttttaat
    15361 ttttgatgtg gagattgttt tattattacc agttttaagg agtttaggga gatcttattc
    15421 gttagggctt ttgttggggt cggtgttatt tttggttatt ttaattttag ggctaattca
    15481 tgaatggaat gaaggatctt tagactgagc tgtttaagaa aaaactagga gtaaaatagg
    15541 gctgctaact ttattttggg taattcgagc ttatcctttt tcttatgttt cctttattac
    15601 cttattcttt catgtttata ttaactttaa tgattgggtc tattttatct atttcttcag
    15661 ttcattggtt aggtatttga ggaggtttgg agttaaattt gattggattt ttgcccgttt
    15721 tggttcatca aaaaaatata ttggagaggg agtctggggt gaaatacttt attgtacagg
    15781 ctttaggttc aagttttctt atttttggga ggcttttagt ttacaatttg tcatatacct
    15841 gagagatccc aataagatta ggtgttatgg gtaagctagg gttgtttgtt ataattagag
    15901 gattgtgtat aaagttagga atttttcctt ttcatttttg gttacctagg gttatagctg
    15961 ggttatcttg aatttcatgt atgattttag caacttggca gaagcttgct cctttgtttt
    16021 tgataataat tttgtttgag ctaaaagaat attattgatt agttattgtt ttatgtctta
    16081 taagaggtat ttcaagattg gttggtgggt gaggtggtat aaatcaaacc caggttcgtt
    16141 ccttattagg ttattcttct attagacatt tgggatgaat gttgtttgcg atgattcatg
    16201 gggaatttat tataaagatt tattttatgg tctatgtggc tacatcaatt tgtatttttt
    16261 taagtcttat atatcttaat attgggataa taaaaaactt aagtacatta aaaaatctac
    16321 actttagtca actgagtgtt atagtaatat tattatcatt ggggggatta cctcctttgt
    16381 tggggtttgt cccgaaatga tatttaattt ccttgaggtt taatggttct tattcgttgt
    16441 ttgtctttat actaatattt gggtctttat taaggttgtt ttattatttg agtctttttt
    16501 tctctatttt tttaggttta aagaatgggt atatatttgc taaagtagaa tccaatgaaa
    16561 gcattttgtt gatgtttatg gtatttttaa atttagttgg tggtgttctt atcttatttt
    16621 ccaacttatt tattttaatt taaagagt
//
