# Supplementary material for: Relation between mitochondrial DNA hyperdiversity, mutation rate and mitochondrial genome evolution in Melarhaphe neritoides (Gastropoda: Littorinidae) and other Caenogastropoda
Source: Sci Rep. 2018 Dec 19;8:17964. doi: 10.1038/s41598-018-36428-7 (PMC6299273; doi:10.1038/s41598-018-36428-7)
Supplement: Supplementary file 3 — Supplementary Dataset 1 [file 41598_2018_36428_MOESM3_ESM.zip › Bolinus brandaris NC_013250.gb]

LOCUS       Bolinus_brandari       15380 bp    DNA     linear   INV 31-JAN-2018
DEFINITION  Bolinus brandaris mitochondrion, complete genome.
ACCESSION   NC_013250
KEYWORDS    RefSeq.
SOURCE      mitochondrion Bolinus brandaris (purple dye murex)
  ORGANISM  Bolinus brandaris
            Eukaryota; Metazoa; Lophotrochozoa; Mollusca; Gastropoda;
            Caenogastropoda; Hypsogastropoda; Neogastropoda; Muricoidea;
            Muricidae; Bolinus.
REFERENCE   1  (bases 1 to 15380)
  AUTHORS   Cunha,R.L., Grande,C. and Zardoya,R.
  TITLE     Neogastropod phylogenetic relationships based on entire
            mitochondrial genomes
  JOURNAL   BMC Evol. Biol. 9, 210 (2009)
  PUBMED    19698157
  REMARK    Publication Status: Online-Only
REFERENCE   2  (bases 1 to 15380)
  CONSRTM   NCBI Genome Project
  TITLE     Direct Submission
  JOURNAL   Submitted (18-SEP-2009) National Center for Biotechnology
            Information, NIH, Bethesda, MD 20894, USA
REFERENCE   3  (bases 1 to 15380)
  AUTHORS   Cunha,R.L., Castilho,R., Grande,C. and Zardoya,R.
  TITLE     Direct Submission
  JOURNAL   Submitted (16-JUN-2008) Departamento de Biodiversidad y Biologia
            Evolutiva, Museo Nacional de Ciencias Naturales -CSIC, Jose
            Gutierrez Abascal, 2, Madrid, Madrid 28006, Spain
COMMENT     PROVISIONAL REFSEQ: This record has not yet been subject to final
            NCBI review. The reference sequence is identical to EU827194.
            COMPLETENESS: full length.
FEATURES             Location/Qualifiers
     source          1..15380
                     /organism="Bolinus brandaris"
                     /organelle="mitochondrion"
                     /mol_type="genomic DNA"
                     /db_xref="taxon:179646"
     CDS             1..1533
                     /gene="COX1"
                     /codon_start=1
                     /transl_table=5
                     /product="cytochrome c oxidase subunit I"
                     /protein_id="YP_003204838.1"
                     /db_xref="GI:258649561"
                     /db_xref="GeneID:8445378"
                     /translation="MRWLFSTNHKDIGTLYILFGMWSGLVGTALSLLIRAELGQPGAL
                     LGDDQLYNVIVTAHAFVMIFFLVMPMMIGGFGNWLVPLMLGAPDMAFPRLNNMSFWLL
                     PPALLLLLSSAAVESGVGTGWTVYPPLAGNLAHAGGSVDLAIFSLHLAGVSSILGAVN
                     FITTIINMRWRGMQFERVPLFVWSVKITAILLLLSLPVLAGAITMLLTDRNFNTAFFD
                     PAGGGDPILYQHLFWFFGHPEVYILILPGFGMISHIVSHYSVKKETFGTLGMIYAMLA
                     IGVLGFIVWAHHMFTVGMDVDTRAYFTAATMIIAVPTGIKVFSWLATIHGAKIKYETP
                     MLWALGFIFLFTVGGLTGIVLSNSSLDIMLHDTYYVVAHFHYVLSMGAVFALFGAFNY
                     WFPLLSGVTLHSRWTKAHFYIMFIGVNVTFFPQHFLGLSGMPRRYSDYPDCYTKWNVI
                     SSIGSMISFVAVLYFMVIVWEALISQRSVIWSTHLSTALEWDNILPADFHNAPETGAL
                     VA"
     gene            1..1533
                     /gene="COX1"
                     /db_xref="GeneID:8445378"
     CDS             1568..2254
                     /gene="COX2"
                     /codon_start=1
                     /transl_table=5
                     /product="cytochrome c oxidase subunit II"
                     /protein_id="YP_003204839.1"
                     /db_xref="GI:258649562"
                     /db_xref="GeneID:8445366"
                     /translation="MSLWGQLGFQDAAAPLMEELIFFHDHAMMILVMIISLVGYAAVS
                     LMINKYTCRSLVEGQEIETIWTIVPAVILVFLALPSLRLLYLLDEVGNCNLNVKSIGH
                     QWYWSYEYSDFPSIEFDSYMIPTNELEPGDFRLLEVDHRMVLPTQTDIRVLVTSADVI
                     HSWTVPSLGVKVDAVPGRLNQLGFFIKYPGVFYGQCSEICGANHSFMPIVVEAVPLKN
                     FMEWVVSVAE"
     gene            1568..2254
                     /gene="COX2"
                     /db_xref="GeneID:8445366"
     tRNA            2254..2322
                     /product="tRNA-Asp"
     CDS             2324..2485
                     /gene="ATP8"
                     /codon_start=1
                     /transl_table=5
                     /product="ATP synthase F0 subunit 8"
                     /protein_id="YP_003204840.1"
                     /db_xref="GI:258649563"
                     /db_xref="GeneID:8445367"
                     /translation="MPQLSPLNWVLLFILFWAAVFSMSVLIWWSSKVYFRGKGVSSLT
                     DLKENKWHW"
     gene            2324..2485
                     /gene="ATP8"
                     /db_xref="GeneID:8445367"
     CDS             2493..3188
                     /gene="ATP6"
                     /codon_start=1
                     /transl_table=5
                     /product="ATP synthase F0 subunit 6"
                     /protein_id="YP_003204841.1"
                     /db_xref="GI:258649564"
                     /db_xref="GeneID:8445368"
                     /translation="MLVDIFSSFDDNNQVFMSFYVLMWLLSLLTIVLFSSSYWIMSPR
                     WSSLIWSFKDTGSSQVFRSFGANLGGFINIVTGLFLFLILMNLSGLIPYVFSVTSHLA
                     ISLSLGMPLWLTLIISAIFFNPSSVVAGLLPMGAPAPLNPFLVIIETVSILVRPITLS
                     VRLTANMSAGHIVLTLIGNYLTSSFFMSSLFSMLMLLSIQVLYTIFEFGISLIQAYIF
                     CLLITLYSDEHPH"
     gene            2493..3188
                     /gene="ATP6"
                     /db_xref="GeneID:8445368"
     tRNA            complement(3219..3284)
                     /product="tRNA-Met"
     tRNA            complement(3287..3355)
                     /product="tRNA-Tyr"
     tRNA            complement(3356..3420)
                     /product="tRNA-Cys"
     tRNA            complement(3420..3485)
                     /product="tRNA-Trp"
     tRNA            complement(3483..3549)
                     /product="tRNA-Gln"
     tRNA            complement(3560..3628)
                     /product="tRNA-Gly"
     tRNA            complement(3629..3697)
                     /product="tRNA-Glu"
     rRNA            3699..4653
                     /product="s-rRNA"
                     /note="12S ribosomal RNA"
     tRNA            4653..4721
                     /product="tRNA-Val"
     rRNA            4723..6110
                     /product="l-rRNA"
                     /note="16S ribosomal RNA"
     tRNA            6110..6178
                     /product="tRNA-Leu"
     tRNA            6201..6270
                     /product="tRNA-Leu"
     CDS             6271..7212
                     /gene="ND1"
                     /codon_start=1
                     /transl_table=5
                     /product="NADH dehydrogenase subunit 1"
                     /protein_id="YP_003204842.1"
                     /db_xref="GI:258649565"
                     /db_xref="GeneID:8445369"
                     /translation="MFISILSCLVTYVCILLAVAFFTLLERKGLSYIQLRKGPNKVGL
                     AGLPQPIADAAKLLTKEIAKPTMANYSPYFAAPIFSFILALLLWQLYPSLYASSYFKW
                     GILFFLCVSGMNVYGTLLAGWASNSKYALLGSLRAIAQTISYEVSMALVLLFPLFLVG
                     TFSFIEIKESQEFIWLSFLMIPVSLVWFVTCIAETNRAPFDFAEGESELVSGFNIEYG
                     SAGFALIFLAEYANILVMSLFSALLFFGGSSSLFFESDIVFMIKVLFFAFAFIWVRGS
                     YPRFRYDLLMGLTWKGFLPASLSFLLLVSGLAFLVYY"
     gene            6271..7212
                     /gene="ND1"
                     /db_xref="GeneID:8445369"
     tRNA            7227..7308
                     /product="tRNA-Pro"
     CDS             7297..7797
                     /gene="ND6"
                     /codon_start=1
                     /transl_table=5
                     /product="NADH dehydrogenase subunit 6"
                     /protein_id="YP_003204843.1"
                     /db_xref="GI:258649566"
                     /db_xref="GeneID:8445370"
                     /translation="MTTMIILAMTLSSLFLLPLMFQPLSLGLVIMISTLLMCVVAAIT
                     LSSWYGFILFLIYVGGLLVMFAYVAALSPNVLFGSMKPILLYTLLLLTLSLFFFYYPF
                     VDSFSMGYLMNFNTEKHIKMYGMEMVSPHMASILIGLATILLINLIVVVKICYYTHAS
                     LRPFNE"
     gene            7297..7797
                     /gene="ND6"
                     /db_xref="GeneID:8445370"
     CDS             7809..8948
                     /gene="CYTB"
                     /codon_start=1
                     /transl_table=5
                     /product="cytochrome b"
                     /protein_id="YP_003204844.1"
                     /db_xref="GI:258649567"
                     /db_xref="GeneID:8445371"
                     /translation="MRSPIRKVHPVLKVVNSVFVDLPAPSNLSIWWNFGSLLGLCLVL
                     QIVTGLFLAMHYTAHVDLAFSSVIHISRDVTYGWLLRALHANGGSWFFICLYFHIARG
                     MYYGSYLYLHTWNIGVVLLLLVMGTAFLGYVLPWGQMSFWGATVITNLLSAVPYIGKM
                     LVEWVWGGFAVDNATLTRFFALHFLLPFAVAGLAILHMMFLHETGSNNPLGLNSDGEK
                     VPFHSYYTFKDLVGFLVVMFLLSMLVLFSPQMLTDPENFIPANPLVTPVHIQPEWYFL
                     FAYAILRSIPNKLGGVLGLAGSVVILFILPFTHQAKFRSTAFYPVNQVLFWLYIGIFF
                     ILTWIGSCPVEAPYEQIGQVFTGLYFLYFIINPLTQKMWDSILDY"
     gene            7809..8948
                     /gene="CYTB"
                     /db_xref="GeneID:8445371"
     tRNA            8960..9024
                     /product="tRNA-Ser"
     tRNA            complement(9028..9094)
                     /product="tRNA-Thr"
     CDS             9103..9399
                     /gene="ND4L"
                     /codon_start=1
                     /transl_table=5
                     /product="NADH dehydrogenase subunit 4L"
                     /protein_id="YP_003204845.1"
                     /db_xref="GI:258649568"
                     /db_xref="GeneID:8445372"
                     /translation="MSTFYLTLLSTLGVFMGLITLSFQYKHLLSILLSLEAITMNLFI
                     MMFCFSVNITLSGQTSLILITLGACEASLGLAILVAIIRSEGNDYVSSFSAQKC"
     gene            9103..9399
                     /gene="ND4L"
                     /db_xref="GeneID:8445372"
     CDS             9393..10766
                     /gene="ND4"
                     /transl_table=5
                     /product="NADH dehydrogenase subunit 4"
                     /protein_id="YP_003204846.1"
                     /db_xref="GI:258649569"
                     /db_xref="GeneID:8445373"
                     /translation="MSFMMVVLPKSVSSWYYKMWSLAIASLISMSHLFTPFFSYESLN
                     SIMSYDSMSSVLISLTLWISLMMMLASQQSVKIASNSDNMFSFLLLLLNLILVMTFLS
                     SSSLLFYFMFEASLIPTLLLILGWGYQPERLQAGMYMMIYTVAASLPLLFSILWANSK
                     LSSNEMLLINMLRECPVSADNLWSWNILVFLIFTAFLVKLPMFSVHLWLPKAHVEAPV
                     AGSMVLAAILLKLGGYGMLRFYQYLNFFSLQGLVMIFSLAIWGGVITSIICFRQVDLK
                     ALIAYSSIGHMSLMLAGTFSNSSWGWSGALVLMLSHGFCSSALFALANYTYEKTHTRS
                     LFLSKGMLMLLPALSMWWFLFCIMNMAAPPSINLLGEIMIFPALIFSSGFFLVPLGLM
                     SFLAALYSMYLFTAIQHGGSPKFVKPFNQFKTTGFLLFFLHWIPCNFLILKSELIFMW
                     I"
     gene            9393..10766
                     /gene="ND4"
                     /db_xref="GeneID:8445373"
     tRNA            10771..10834
                     /product="tRNA-His"
     CDS             10835..12544
                     /gene="ND5"
                     /codon_start=1
                     /transl_table=5
                     /product="NADH dehydrogenase subunit 5"
                     /protein_id="YP_003204847.1"
                     /db_xref="GI:258649570"
                     /db_xref="GeneID:8445374"
                     /translation="MFKKLKSSSISSLFLIMYSAFLFPLTMTFILKEYSFILDWTIIQ
                     ISSCMISFSLILDPVSLSFSNVVCLISGCVMMFSSSYMAHDPFLKRFTWLVMLFVLSM
                     NMLVFIPSLPALLLGWDGLGIVSFVLVIYYQNMKSLGAGMLTVLANRIGDVMILISIG
                     LLILQGHWLITLMWNFHLATLMGVCIVLAAMTKSAQIPFSSWLPAAMAAPTPVSALVH
                     SSTLVTAGVFLLIRFFPFLDSIEGFKSALLFISVLTLLMAGIGANCENDMKKIIALST
                     LSQLGVMMMSLGMGMPYLALFHLYTHALFKALLFLCAGMIIHNSSNTQDIRHMGLLYS
                     QAPLTVSCMNIANLSLCGAPFLSGFYSKDLILELSLNNPTSFLMVFLIFLATGMTAAY
                     SFRLSFCSLWSYMKNTPYHSKEEKDPYINWAVSILATAAIIAGFFLQNIFLDFSPTPF
                     ILPPFLKGLTIMVILSGLFIAFIMWDTNFLHKKIKKPEFFFSTMWFLAPISAQPLTKF
                     SMVMGTNLMKSVDMGWLEILGGQGSSMTTNSLSIMNQKTQIKTFNFFILLSLSSLLIL
                     SRI"
     gene            10835..12544
                     /gene="ND5"
                     /db_xref="GeneID:8445374"
     tRNA            12548..12614
                     /product="tRNA-Phe"
     CDS             12675..13454
                     /gene="COX3"
                     /codon_start=1
                     /transl_table=5
                     /product="cytochrome c oxidase subunit III"
                     /protein_id="YP_003204848.1"
                     /db_xref="GI:258649571"
                     /db_xref="GeneID:8445375"
                     /translation="MGRNPFHLVEFSPWPITGSMGALFLTSGLAGWFHGYGYITMVLG
                     LVLIGMTMIQWWRDVIRESTFQGYHTTQVSKGLRWGMILFIASEVCFFFAFFWAYFHS
                     SLAPSPELGSCWPPVGIVPLNPFEVPLLNTGVLLASGVTVTWAHHSLMEGDNPGGLQS
                     LVATVILGIYFTFLQAGEYYEASFTIADGVYGSSFFVATGFHGLHVLIGSSFLLVCLA
                     RVWLQHFSTGHHFGFEAAAWYWHFVDVVWLFLYLSIYWWGC"
     gene            12675..13454
                     /gene="COX3"
                     /db_xref="GeneID:8445375"
     tRNA            13502..13570
                     /product="tRNA-Lys"
     tRNA            13570..13637
                     /product="tRNA-Ala"
     tRNA            13642..13710
                     /product="tRNA-Arg"
     tRNA            13742..13808
                     /product="tRNA-Asn"
     tRNA            13821..13887
                     /product="tRNA-Ile"
     CDS             13890..14243
                     /gene="ND3"
                     /codon_start=1
                     /transl_table=5
                     /product="NADH dehydrogenase subunit 3"
                     /protein_id="YP_003204849.1"
                     /db_xref="GI:258649572"
                     /db_xref="GeneID:8445376"
                     /translation="MLSSLLSSVIALLLSSVVMTLGWVLSKRSISDREKSSPFECGFD
                     PIKSARLPFSMRFFLLAIIFLIFDVEIVLLFPILVSMSNSFSLTTMFSLFVFLVILIA
                     GLFHEWNEGSLDWAQ"
     gene            13890..14243
                     /gene="ND3"
                     /db_xref="GeneID:8445376"
     tRNA            14250..14317
                     /product="tRNA-Ser"
     CDS             14318..15376
                     /gene="ND2"
                     /codon_start=1
                     /transl_table=5
                     /product="NADH dehydrogenase subunit 2"
                     /protein_id="YP_003204850.1"
                     /db_xref="GI:258649573"
                     /db_xref="GeneID:8445377"
                     /translation="MFSTLPFGYMFLSVMGIGTFLSLSSIHWLGIWAGLEINLIGFLP
                     LLVYQKSMLESESAVKYFIIQALGSSMLIFGSLSSFGVSFTWDVFNNGEGLEMFGLLM
                     MLSGLCVKLGLFPFHYWLPSVMAGLPWSTCLLLATWQKLAPLFLMVCLLDIGNCYLLV
                     CFLCVVSAGSSLIGGLGGMNQTQVRALLAYSSIGHLGWMVFAMLHSEWTMKLYLSIYI
                     LISLCMFFSLWKSDLSTMKDIDSLKTGKITQVNIMLLLLSLGGLPPLLGFVSKWSVIL
                     VSTGNPWLSVLFILILGSLMSLFYYLTLFFSVCVSGMKMETYNKMSQSSEVVLTFIIV
                     LNIFGGVFLLSNNLIYLM"
     gene            14318..15376
                     /gene="ND2"
                     /db_xref="GeneID:8445377"
ORIGIN      
        1 atgcgttgat tattttctac gaaccataaa gatattggga ccttatatat tttgtttggt
       61 atgtgatcag gacttgttgg tactgcctta agtcttttga ttcgagctga attagggcag
      121 ccaggggctt tattagggga cgatcaatta tataatgtta ttgtaactgc acatgctttt
      181 gttataattt ttttcttagt tataccaata atgattggtg gttttgggaa ttggttggta
      241 cctcttatgt taggggctcc agatatggct tttcctcggc tgaataatat aagattttgg
      301 ttgctcccac cagcgcttct ccttttactg tcttctgctg cagtagagag gggtgtggga
      361 actggatgaa cagtttaccc tcctcttgct ggaaatctag cccatgcagg agggtctgta
      421 gatttagcta ttttttcttt acatttagct ggtgtttctt ctattttagg tgctgttaat
      481 tttattacaa ctatcattaa tatgcgatga cgggggatac aatttgaacg tgtgccttta
      541 tttgtttggt ctgttaagat tactgccatt ctgttacttt tatctttgcc tgttttagct
      601 ggagctatta ctatgctatt aactgatcga aactttaata cggcattttt tgatcctgcg
      661 ggagggggag atcctattct ttaccagcac ttattttgat tttttggaca tcccgaggtt
      721 tatattctaa ttcttcctgg gtttggaatg atttctcata tcgtaagtca ttattctgtt
      781 aaaaaagaga catttggtac tttagggata atttatgcta tattagccat tggagtctta
      841 ggttttattg tatgagcaca tcatatattt acagtaggta tggatgttga tactcgggct
      901 tattttacgg ctgctacaat aattattgct gttccaaccg gaattaaggt atttaggtga
      961 ttggctacaa ttcatggagc taaaattaag tatgaaactc ctatactttg ggcattaggt
     1021 tttatttttt tgtttacagt cggggggctt acagggattg ttttgtctaa ctcttcttta
     1081 gatattatac ttcacgacac atactacgta gtagctcatt ttcattatgt cctatctatg
     1141 ggtgctgtat ttgcattgtt tggggcgttt aactactgat ttcctctttt gaggggagta
     1201 acactccata gtcgttgaac aaaagctcat ttttatatta tatttattgg tgtgaatgtc
     1261 acttttttcc cgcagcattt tctaggttta agcgggatac cccggcgata ttctgattat
     1321 cctgactgct ataccaagtg aaatgtaatt tcctcaattg gttcaatgat ttcatttgta
     1381 gctgtattgt actttatggt tattgtctga gaggcactga tttctcaacg aagagtgatc
     1441 tgaagtaccc acttaagaac cgctttagaa tgagataata ttttaccagc tgattttcat
     1501 aatgctccag aaacgggtgc tttagtagca tagatagcgt agaaactaaa atgtgttttg
     1561 agaagatatg agtctatgag gacaattagg atttcaagat gcggcagctc ctttaataga
     1621 ggagttaatt ttttttcatg atcatgctat aataatctta gttatgatta tcaggttggt
     1681 tggctatgct gcagtttctt tgatgattaa taaatataca tgccgttcgt tagttgaggg
     1741 acaagagatt gaaactattt gaactattgt tcctgcagtg atcttagttt ttttggcgtt
     1801 accgtctctg cggttattat acttattaga tgaagtaggt aactgtaatc ttaatgtaaa
     1861 aagaattgga catcaatggt actgaagtta tgaatattct gatttcccta gtattgagtt
     1921 tgattcatat ataattccca caaatgaatt agagcctgga gattttcgtt tactcgaagt
     1981 agatcaccga atagtgcttc caactcagac tgatattcgt gtcttagtga cttcagctga
     2041 cgttattcat tcttgaacgg ttccttcttt aggagttaaa gtagatgcgg tgcctggtcg
     2101 attaaatcag ctaggtttct ttattaagta cccaggcgtg ttttatggac agtgttcaga
     2161 aatttgtggg gccaatcatt catttatgcc tattgtggtg gaagccgttc ccttaaaaaa
     2221 ttttatagaa tgagttgtta gagtcgcaga gtaaaaaaag ttagttaaac tataatataa
     2281 ggttgtcagc cttacgtcac tactagaact tagtactttt tagatgcctc agttatctcc
     2341 tttaaattga gttttattgt ttattttgtt ttgagctgca gttttttcaa tatctgtatt
     2401 aatttggtga tctagaaaag tttattttcg aggaaaaggt gttagatctt taacggacct
     2461 taaagaaaat aaatgacact gataataaaa gaatgcttgt agacattttt tcttccttcg
     2521 atgacaataa tcaggttttc atgtcttttt atgttttaat gtgactatta tctttattaa
     2581 caatcgtttt atttagttca tcatattgaa ttataagtcc gcgatgatct agacttattt
     2641 gatcttttaa agatactggt tcttctcaag tatttcgttc ttttggggct aatttaggtg
     2701 gatttattaa tattgttact ggtcttttct tatttttgat tttaataaat ttaagtggat
     2761 taattccgta tgtttttagg gttactagcc atctggctat ttctctttct ctaggtatac
     2821 ctttgtggtt aactttaatt atttctgcta ttttttttaa tcctagatca gttgttgcag
     2881 gacttctacc tatgggggct cctgctccat taaacccatt tttagttatt attgaaacgg
     2941 ttagtatttt agttcggcct attaccctat ctgtacgatt aactgctaat ataagagctg
     3001 gtcatattgt tttaacttta attgggaact atctgacatc aagatttttt atatcttcgt
     3061 tattttcaat attgatgtta ttatctattc aagtcttata cacaattttt gagtttggta
     3121 ttagtctcat tcaagcatac attttttgct tattaattac tttgtactcg gatgaacacc
     3181 cacattaaga taaggattac taaacattaa aattagattt gtaaaagaat attattcatt
     3241 tttggggtat gaacccaaca gcttactttt tagcttattt tacagttttg ttgggaagat
     3301 ttaaacttcg ttaatagatt tacagtctat cgcttatgac tcagccacca cacaaacaca
     3361 ccaggattag ctcctttctt gattctgcag gtcaatgttt ttatataaac tatggcgcgc
     3421 agggtttaaa gatacttctt tatttcaagc tttgaaggct tatagtttta ttaacttaaa
     3481 accctaccag gaggtactga acctctccta agaaatcaaa attctttgtg cccttacacc
     3541 gctttgtaaa gttttaatgt gtctttttta aatttatttt taatcctctt acttggaagg
     3601 caagtgtact taaccatact caaaagactt atttctaata aacttgtgtt attcttttag
     3661 aatgaaaatc taacgtgctt ttttacacca tagaaaccat atattattag tatattatta
     3721 attctgccta ctaatataaa aattagttat agtgatcaac ttagaaatta atcaaagtta
     3781 agcttggctc tgacttaatt gtataacata gagctaaaaa atacacatgg tatttattga
     3841 aagaggcgag gcaaaagggt tagtatttta acattataaa tgataaatta tttctctttt
     3901 aaggtattat agatttatat aatgctttga aaggtcccgc taacaccagt gctggaggtt
     3961 ggtaaaatag tgaaaacttg aatcaattta gttcaaaaag cctggttaat ttggtgccag
     4021 catccgcggt taaaccaaaa aggctgagtt atactacacg gtaaaaagat agttaagtta
     4081 aatataaagt tttattagta taatgtagaa aggtagaatt tgaatatatg tatatgattt
     4141 aagggaagct ttaagtactg aagctgtgat agcctagagg gaaactggga ttagataccc
     4201 cattattctt ggccataaaa aaattaagtt accagagtac tacgaactag aaagtttaaa
     4261 actcaaaggg cttggcggtg ttttagacct cttaggggaa cctgtcccat aatcgacaat
     4321 ccacgttaaa cctaatttct ttttgtactc agtatgtata ccatcgtcgt caggtaactt
     4381 ttaaaaaatt agaagttagc taataaatta tgtaaattta aacgtcagat caaggtgcag
     4441 tcaataaaga agtgaggatg ggttacaatt attaaattat aaatacggaa taattaaatg
     4501 aataaatagt tatgaaggag gacttaaaag taaattgaat tatataaaca tcttgaatta
     4561 ggctctgaaa cgtgcacaca tcgcccgtcg ctctcgttga aaaatgagat aagtcgtaac
     4621 atagcagggg taatggaaat tgtccctaga tcgaaaacat agtataactg taatacatct
     4681 catttacact gagaaaatac ttaggattaa agttgttttt atatattatt taatgtatat
     4741 tatatcaggt atggttttaa tacaaaacat ttatataatc agtaaaggtg attaaagttt
     4801 attttatatc tttattaagt actgaaaagg aaagacataa attgtaagaa agaaaaaatt
     4861 aagttttgta ccttttgcat catggtttag ctagatttaa attttttaca taaaatttct
     4921 cgaaacttag tgagctatct tatgttttaa ttgtattagc aaaataaaag tgattgtggc
     4981 aaaaatcttt ttaaaactta agatagaaat gaaatttttt tcgtactaag tgatagctag
     5041 ttcttttctt aaagtacata agtaccgtgg gttagttata tgtagcagtt atatatgttt
     5101 catacataat accctaactc aattaaattt tagaggataa gctctagaat gtaaataaaa
     5161 attccataaa tgtatatata aatttaggct tgaaaatagc tataaattga gattttgtta
     5221 taatttcatt aatactatta acatataata agtttgtttt attacaggaa aagaaaatct
     5281 aagtactaga aacacagatt aatcctatgc taaaatgagt attctaacat ttgtatattt
     5341 ttaataaaca agataacaaa attttaattt agacttttaa actaaatcac taaaaggaac
     5401 tcggcaaaac tatattctgc ctgtttatca aaaacatggc tccctgtaat aaataaaata
     5461 gggagtcgga cctgcccagt gaatttttca acggccgcgg tactctgacc gtgcaaaggt
     5521 agcataatca tttgccttat aactgaaggc tagtatgaat ggtttgacaa gaatgtgact
     5581 gtctctttgt gattaataag aattttattt ttaggtgaag aagcctgaat ataattgaaa
     5641 gacaagaaga ccctatcgag cttaaaagaa gttaataagt gtaattttta ataaaatatt
     5701 aataccagtt attgaaaatt ttagttgggg cgactaagga acaaaagaag cttcctttac
     5761 aaacttagtt aaaacaagca agtaatgatc cagaaatttt gattaaagaa attagttacc
     5821 gtagggataa cagcattatc ctctttgaga gttcatatcg aaaagggggc ttgtgacctc
     5881 gatgttggac cagaatatcc taaagatgca gccgtcttta agggttggtc tgttcgacca
     5941 ttaaaattct acgtgatctg agttcagacc ggcgtgagcc aggtcagttt ctatcttcaa
     6001 ttccctaaat aaacttagta cgaaaggacc agattattac aagttaattg ttaaaatata
     6061 gatgaagtat aatgaattta taaatattta aatttaatta atttgataaa tcaaattagc
     6121 aaagataatg caattgattt aggatcaata gacataggtg aaaccccttt atttgatact
     6181 aattttatat agatattgac ataaaggtgg cagaataaag tgcattaggt ttaagcccta
     6241 aatataaaga tgaaatttct tttctttata atgtttattt caatcctatc atgtttagtc
     6301 acatatgttt gcattttatt ggcggtcgct ttttttactc ttttagaacg aaaaggtctt
     6361 agctatattc agctacgaaa aggacctaat aaggttggtc tagcgggtct tcctcagcct
     6421 attgctgatg ctgctaaact tctaactaaa gaaattgcta aacctacaat ggctaattat
     6481 tccccttatt ttgcggcacc tatttttagt tttattttgg ctctcttgtt atggcaactg
     6541 tatcccagtt tatatgcttc tagttatttt aaatggggaa ttttgttctt tttatgcgta
     6601 tctggtataa atgtttatgg aactctttta gcaggctgag cttctaattc taaatatgct
     6661 ttattaggta ggttgcgagc aattgcccaa accatttctt atgaagttag gatggcattg
     6721 gtacttttat ttccattatt tttggtgggt acatttagtt ttattgagat taaagaatcc
     6781 caagaattta tttgattaag attcttaata atcccagttt ctttagtttg gttcgtgaca
     6841 tgtattgcag agactaatcg agcccctttt gatttcgccg aaggagaatc ggagttagtt
     6901 tctggtttta atattgagta tggaagtgct ggctttgctt taattttctt agctgaatat
     6961 gcaaacattt tagtaataag tcttttttcc gccctgcttt tttttggcgg aagttctaga
     7021 ttattttttg aaagagacat tgtttttata attaaagttt tattttttgc ctttgccttt
     7081 atttgggttc gaggtagata tccgcggttt cgttatgatt tattaatagg cctaacttga
     7141 aagggatttc tccctgcttc cttatctttt ttattgctag tttctggatt agctttctta
     7201 gtatattact agtaaagcat acttacggag ttgtagttta attaaaatat tagcattgga
     7261 agctaaagat tgggtcagtt aatcccacat ttcgaaatga caactataat tatcttagct
     7321 ataactcttt ctaggttatt ccttttacca ttaatatttc agccgctaag cttaggtctg
     7381 gtaattataa tttctacatt acttatatgt gtagtggcag ccattacatt atcctcatgg
     7441 tatggattta ttttattttt gatttacgtt ggaggcttat tggttatgtt tgcgtatgta
     7501 gctgctcttt ccccaaatgt tttattcggg agtataaaac ctattttact gtacactctg
     7561 ttattactaa ctctctctct tttctttttt tattacccct ttgtggattc tttttcaata
     7621 gggtatctga taaattttaa tacagaaaaa catattaaaa tatatggaat agaaatagta
     7681 tcacctcata tggcttcaat tttaattggc ttagctacaa ttttattaat taatttaatt
     7741 gtagttgtga aaatttgcta ttatacccat gcctcacttc gtccttttaa tgaataagtt
     7801 ctaatgatat gcgcagtcct attcgaaaag tacacccagt cttaaaagta gtaaataggg
     7861 tatttgtaga cctaccagcc ccatcaaacc tttctatttg atgaaatttt ggatctctat
     7921 taggcttatg cttagttctt caaattgtaa ctggattatt tttggcaata cactatacag
     7981 cacatgtaga tctggctttt agatccgtta ttcatattag gcgtgatgtt acttacggtt
     8041 gacttcttcg agccctccac gctaatggtg gatcgtgatt ctttatttgt ttatattttc
     8101 atattgcccg aggtatgtat tatggctcat atttatacct tcacacatga aatattggag
     8161 ttgttttatt gcttttggtt atgggtacag cattcttagg ttatgtatta ccatgaggtc
     8221 aaatgtcatt ctgaggagct accgtaatta ctaacttatt gtctgctgtt ccttacattg
     8281 gaaaaatgtt agttgaatgg gtatgaggcg gctttgcagt agacaatgca acacttactc
     8341 gattttttgc acttcatttt cttcttccct ttgctgttgc aggattggca attttacata
     8401 taatatttct tcatgaaaca ggatcaaata atcctttagg gttaaatagt gacggggaaa
     8461 aagtcccatt tcattcatat tatacattta aggatctagt tggattctta gtcgttatgt
     8521 ttctgctttc tatacttgta ctctttagtc ctcaaatatt aactgatcct gaaaatttta
     8581 ttcctgctaa tcctctcgta accccagttc atattcagcc tgaatgatat ttcttgtttg
     8641 catatgctat tctacgatca attcctaata aattaggagg tgttttaggt ctagcaggat
     8701 ctgtggtaat tttatttatc ttacctttca cccaccaagc aaaatttcgt tcaacggcat
     8761 tttatcctgt aaatcaggtt ttgttttgat tatatatcgg tatttttttt attcttactt
     8821 gaattggaag atgcccagta gaagctccat atgaacaaat tggtcaggtg ttcacgggat
     8881 tgtattttct ttatttcatt attaatccgc tcactcagaa aatatgagat agtattttag
     8941 attattaaga ctaagctaaa gttattccct gggggcagcc tgccttgaaa acagacttaa
     9001 agtgttcaat tcacttaata actttaaagc aacaagaata tctattttca cctctggctt
     9061 acaagaccag tgctctagtt taagctattg ttactaaaag aaatgagaac attttattta
     9121 actcttttaa gaactttagg tgtttttata ggcctaatta cactttcttt tcaatataag
     9181 cacttattaa ggattctact aagattagaa gcaattacaa taaatttatt tatcataata
     9241 ttttgctttt ctgtaaatat cacactcaga ggtcaaactt cccttatttt aattactctt
     9301 ggtgcttgtg aagctaggtt gggcttggct atcttagtag caattattcg cagagaaggc
     9361 aatgattacg tttcaagatt ttctgcacag aagtgttagg attacttaca ataaggttta
     9421 taatagtagt tttaccaaaa agagtgtctt catggtacta taaaatatga tctttagcta
     9481 ttgctagctt gatttctata tctcacttgt ttactccatt tttttcttac gagagattaa
     9541 attcgattat gtcctatgat tctatatcct ccgttctaat ctctcttact ttgtgaattt
     9601 ctttaataat aatattagcc agacaacaga gagtaaagat tgcaagtaac agagataata
     9661 tattttcttt tttactacta ttattaaatt taatcttagt tataactttc ttgtcttcga
     9721 gaaggttatt gttttatttt atatttgaag catccttaat tccaacctta ttactgattt
     9781 taggatgagg atatcaaccg gagcgactgc aagcgggaat atacataata atttataccg
     9841 ttgctgcatc ccttcctctc ttattttcaa tcctgtgagc aaatagaaaa ctatctagta
     9901 atgaaatact actaattaat atattgcgag aatgtcccgt cagagcagat aatctctgaa
     9961 gatgaaacat tttagttttc cttattttca ctgctttttt ggtaaaatta cctatatttt
    10021 cagtacacct gtgactacct aaggcccatg tagaagcccc agttgcaggt tctatggtct
    10081 tagccgctat tcttttaaaa ttagggggat atggtatgct tcgcttctat cagtatttaa
    10141 atttcttttc actccaaggc ctagtaataa ttttttcttt agcaatttga ggaggtgtga
    10201 tcacaagaat tatttgtttt cgtcaggttg atttaaaagc tctaattgct tattcctcaa
    10261 tcggccatat atctctaata ttagctggaa ccttctctaa taggtcatga ggttgaagag
    10321 gagccttagt attaatatta tcacacggtt tttgctcatc ggccctattt gctttggcca
    10381 attacactta tgaaaaaacc catactcgta gtttattttt aagaaaaggt atgttaatat
    10441 tacttcctgc tcttagaata tggtgatttc ttttttgtat tataaatata gcagcccctc
    10501 ctagaatcaa tttgttgggg gaaattataa ttttcccagc tcttattttt agatcgggtt
    10561 tttttctagt tccacttgga ttaataagat tcttagccgc actttatagt atatacttat
    10621 ttactgctat tcagcatggt ggaagtccta aatttgtaaa accctttaac cagtttaaaa
    10681 ccactggatt tctcctgttt ttcttacatt gaattccttg taatttccta attcttaaga
    10741 gagaactgat ctttatatga atctaatttg gttaagttag tttatcaaaa tatcaacctg
    10801 tggatttgaa gatgagatac attctcactt aaccatgttc aaaaaactaa aatcttcttc
    10861 tattaggtct ttatttttaa ttatatatag agcttttttg ttccctctta caataacatt
    10921 cattttaaaa gaatacagat ttattttgga ttggactatt attcaaatta ggtcctgtat
    10981 aattagtttt tcattaattt tagaccctgt aagactaaga tttagaaacg ttgtttgctt
    11041 aatttctggt tgtgttataa tattttcatc taggtatata gctcatgacc cattcttaaa
    11101 acgatttact tgattagtga tactatttgt cttatctata aacatattag tatttattcc
    11161 aagacttccc gcactcttac taggatgaga cggcttgggg attgtatcat ttgtcttagt
    11221 tatttactac caaaacataa aatccttagg agctggtata ttaacagttc ttgctaaccg
    11281 tattggagat gtaataatcc ttatttctat tggcttatta atccttcagg gacattggct
    11341 aatcactctc atatgaaatt ttcacttggc tacactaata ggggtatgta tcgtcttagc
    11401 tgctataaca aaaagggcgc aaattccatt ttctagttga ctgccagcag ctatagctgc
    11461 cccaacccca gtatcagctt tagttcattc ttctacactt gttacagctg gagttttttt
    11521 attaattcgg ttttttccat ttttagactc aattgaaggg tttaaatccg ctttattgtt
    11581 tatttccgtt ttaaccttac taatagccgg aattggagct aactgtgaaa atgatataaa
    11641 aaaaattatt gcactttcaa ccctgagtca actaggtgtt ataataataa gccttggtat
    11701 aggaatacct tatttagcac tattccattt atatacccat gccttattta aagccttatt
    11761 atttctttgt gctgggataa ttatccataa tagatcaaat actcaagata ttcgccatat
    11821 agggttatta tactcccagg ccccgcttac cgttagctgt ataaatattg ctaatctctc
    11881 tctatgtggg gccccctttt taaggggctt ttactcaaaa gatttaattt tagaattatc
    11941 cctgaataac cctactagct tcctgatagt tttcctaatt tttttggcca ctggtataac
    12001 agcagcatat tcgttccggc tatcattctg ttccctctga agctatataa aaaacacacc
    12061 ctaccacagt aaggaagaaa aagacccata tattaactgg gcagtaagta ttttagcaac
    12121 tgctgcaatc attgctggct tttttcttca aaacattttt ttagattttt caccgactcc
    12181 ttttattctt ccaccttttc ttaagggact tactattata gttatcttat caggcctatt
    12241 cattgccttt attatatggg acactaactt cttacacaaa aaaatcaaaa aacccgaatt
    12301 ctttttttca acaatatgat ttttggcacc tatctctgca caaccactaa ctaaattttc
    12361 tatagtaatg ggaactaacc taatgaagtc agttgacata ggctgactgg agattcttgg
    12421 gggacaggga agtagcataa caaccaacag gttatctatt ataaatcaaa aaacccaaat
    12481 taaaaccttt aattttttta ttttactaag tctctcttct ctattaattc tctctcgtat
    12541 ctaaaatgca ttgatagctt aagtttaaag catagcactg aagatgctaa gatggcaaag
    12601 attgtctcaa agcacgagcc agcgcccaac aaagtgagcg ctggcttgat tagtaatcat
    12661 taatgagtat gactatgggt cgtaatccat ttcatttagt tgaatttagt ccttgaccaa
    12721 ttacgggttc tataggcgct ctttttctca cgtcagggtt ggctgggtga tttcacggat
    12781 atggttatat tactatagtt ttagggttag tgttaattgg aataacaatg attcaatggt
    12841 gacgagatgt tattcgggaa tcaacttttc aggggtacca tacaactcag gtttcaaaag
    12901 gtcttcgctg aggtatgatt ctttttattg cttcagaagt ttgtttcttt tttgcttttt
    12961 tttgagctta ttttcacaga agtctagctc ctagacctga gttagggtct tgttggcctc
    13021 ctgtaggaat tgtgccttta aatccatttg aggttccgtt acttaatact ggggtgcttt
    13081 tagcatctgg agttacagtt acttgagccc atcatagact aatggaaggt gataatcctg
    13141 gagggcttca aaggttggtt gcaactgtta ttttaggtat ttattttact tttcttcagg
    13201 caggggagta ttacgaagct tcttttacaa ttgcagatgg tgtctatggt tctagattct
    13261 ttgtagctac gggattccac ggtttacatg tgttgattgg aagtagattt cttttggttt
    13321 gtttagcgcg agtttgattg caacattttt ctactggaca tcattttggt tttgaagccg
    13381 ctgcatgata ttgacatttt gtagatgttg tgtggctttt tttatatttg tcaatctatt
    13441 gatgaggatg ttaaaattta caaattgaat tagtttttaa cacaaagttt agataaatag
    13501 gtcttagatg actgagtgta ataagtgtta gatttttaat ctagagacgg caatataatg
    13561 cctctaagag acctaatact ttaaatataa aagacctgac ttgcattcgg ataataagtt
    13621 aataaacttt taggtcagta agtataaaaa gcgagaaatt tgcatacggt ttcggcccgt
    13681 atcttgaggg tgaaagtcct tttttatatt tatattttat ctaattttta tgtttaaatt
    13741 ttaaatgaaa gccaaagtag aggcgcctat ctgttaatta ggaaaatgta gattatctac
    13801 tcatttagct ttaactgggt ggtgttacgc cggatgaacg gaaatcattg atgttgatta
    13861 atatgggatg aaaagtctct gacactaaga tgttgagaag attactaagg agtgtaattg
    13921 ctttattact gtcatctgta gttataactt taggttgagt tttatctaag cgttctatta
    13981 gggaccggga aaagagatct ccctttgagt gcgggtttga tcctattaaa tctgctcgtc
    14041 tacctttttc tatgcgattt tttctactgg ctattatttt tttaattttt gatgtagaaa
    14101 ttgttttact ttttcctatt ttagtgagga taagaaatag attttctctg acaacaatgt
    14161 ttagtttatt tgttttcttg gttatcctta ttgctggttt atttcacgaa tgaaacgagg
    14221 gttcgctaga ttgggctcag taggatgcta gaaaaaactt ggagtaaaac agggctgcta
    14281 actttgtttt gggtaattcg attttatcct ttttcttatg ttttcaacac tcccatttgg
    14341 gtatatgttt ttatcagtaa tagggattgg aacctttctt tctttgtcat caattcattg
    14401 acttgggatt tgagctggtt tggaaattaa tttaattgga tttttaccct tgctagttta
    14461 tcagaaaaga atactggaaa gggaatctgc cgttaaatat tttattatcc aggccttagg
    14521 ttccagtatg cttatttttg ggagattaag aaggtttgga gtctctttta cctgggatgt
    14581 ttttaataat ggcgaaggtt tagaaatatt tggtttgctt ataatactga gaggattatg
    14641 tgtaaagctt ggtttatttc catttcatta ctgacttcct agtgttatag caggactccc
    14701 atgatcgact tgtttattgc ttgctacatg gcaaaagctt gctcctttat ttttaatagt
    14761 ttgcttgtta gatattggaa attgttattt actagtctgt tttttatgtg ttgtaagagc
    14821 gggatctaga ctgattggag ggcttggtgg aataaatcaa actcaagttc gtgctttatt
    14881 ggcatattcc tccattggtc atttagggtg gatagtattt gccatattac atagagagtg
    14941 aacaatgaaa ctttatttgt caatttatat tttaatttct ttatgtatat tttttaggtt
    15001 atggaaaaga gacctgagaa ctatgaaaga tattgataga ttgaaaacgg ggaagattac
    15061 gcaagtgaat atcatactgt tattactttc tttagggggt cttcctcctc ttcttggttt
    15121 tgtttctaag tggtctgtaa ttttagtgag tacgggaaat ccatgattgt ctgtgttatt
    15181 tattttaatt ttagggtcat taatgagact tttttattat ttaactttat ttttctcagt
    15241 ttgtgtcaga ggtataaaaa tagagacata taataaaata agtcaaagga gagaagtggt
    15301 attaacattt attattgttt taaatatttt tggtggtgtg tttttactat cgaataattt
    15361 aatttatctt atgtaaaaat
//
