# Supplementary material for: Relation between mitochondrial DNA hyperdiversity, mutation rate and mitochondrial genome evolution in Melarhaphe neritoides (Gastropoda: Littorinidae) and other Caenogastropoda
Source: Sci Rep. 2018 Dec 19;8:17964. doi: 10.1038/s41598-018-36428-7 (PMC6299273; doi:10.1038/s41598-018-36428-7)
Supplement: Supplementary file 3 — Supplementary Dataset 1 [file 41598_2018_36428_MOESM3_ESM.zip › Ceraesignum maximum NC_014583.gb]

LOCUS       Ceraesignum_maxi       15578 bp    DNA     linear   INV 31-JAN-2018
DEFINITION  Ceraesignum maximum mitochondrion, complete genome.
ACCESSION   NC_014583
KEYWORDS    RefSeq.
SOURCE      mitochondrion Ceraesignum maximum (worm snail)
  ORGANISM  Ceraesignum maximum
            Eukaryota; Metazoa; Lophotrochozoa; Mollusca; Gastropoda;
            Caenogastropoda; Hypsogastropoda; Littorinimorpha; Vermetoidea;
            Vermetidae; Ceraesignum.
REFERENCE   1  (bases 1 to 15578)
  AUTHORS   Rawlings,T.A., MacInnis,M.J., Bieler,R., Boore,J.L. and
            Collins,T.M.
  TITLE     Sessile snails, dynamic genomes: gene rearrangements within the
            mitochondrial genome of a family of caenogastropod molluscs
  JOURNAL   BMC Genomics 11, 440 (2010)
  PUBMED    20642828
  REMARK    Publication Status: Online-Only
REFERENCE   2  (bases 1 to 15578)
  CONSRTM   NCBI Genome Project
  TITLE     Direct Submission
  JOURNAL   Submitted (15-OCT-2010) National Center for Biotechnology
            Information, NIH, Bethesda, MD 20894, USA
REFERENCE   3  (bases 1 to 15578)
  AUTHORS   Rawlings,T.A., MacInnis,M.J., Bieler,R., Boore,J.L. and
            Collins,T.M.
  TITLE     Direct Submission
  JOURNAL   Submitted (01-MAY-2010) Biology, Cape Breton University, 1250 Grand
            Lake Road, Sydney, Nova Scotia B1P6L2, Canada
COMMENT     REVIEWED REFSEQ: This record has been curated by NCBI staff. The
            reference sequence is identical to HM174253. COMPLETENESS: full
            length.
FEATURES             Location/Qualifiers
     source          1..15578
                     /organism="Ceraesignum maximum"
                     /organelle="mitochondrion"
                     /mol_type="genomic DNA"
                     /specimen_voucher="FMNH:318221"
                     /db_xref="taxon:1522080"
                     /tissue_type="foot; buccal mass"
     CDS             1..1536
                     /gene="COX1"
                     /codon_start=1
                     /transl_table=5
                     /product="cytochrome c oxidase subunit I"
                     /protein_id="YP_003934362.1"
                     /db_xref="GI:308745873"
                     /db_xref="GeneID:9830121"
                     /translation="MRWFYSTNHKDIGTLYILFGMWSGLVGTALSLLIRAELGQPGSL
                     LGDDQLYNVIVTAHAFVMIFFLVMPMMIGGFGNWLVPLMLGAADMAFPRLNNMSFWLL
                     PPALLLLLSSAAVESGAGTGWTVYPPLAGNLAHSGGSVDLAIFSLHLAGVSSILGAVN
                     FITTIMNMRWQGMQLERLPLFVWSVKITAILLLLSLPVLAGAITMLLTDRNFNTSFFD
                     PGGGGDPILYQHLFWFFGHPEVYILILPGFGMISHIVSHYSCKKETFGTLGMIYAMLA
                     IGILGFIVWAHHMFTVGMDVDTRAYFTAATMIIAVPTGIKVFSWLATIHGSNVKFNSS
                     MLWALGFIFLFTLGGLTGIVLSNSSLDIMLHDTYYVVAHFHYVLSMGAIFALFGAFNH
                     WFPLLTGVSLHARWTKAHFYIMFVGVNVTFFPQHFLGLAGMPRRYSDYPDCYMKWNVI
                     SSIGSMISFVAVLFFMVIVWEALVAKRAVVWSGHLSTALEWDNILPVDFHNMSETGAI
                     YTN"
     gene            1..1536
                     /gene="COX1"
                     /db_xref="GeneID:9830121"
     tRNA            1575..1642
                     /product="tRNA-Asp"
                     /anticodon="(pos:1606..1608,aa:Asp,seq:gtc)"
     CDS             1643..1798
                     /gene="ATP8"
                     /codon_start=1
                     /transl_table=5
                     /product="ATP synthase F0 subunit 8"
                     /protein_id="YP_003934363.1"
                     /db_xref="GI:308745874"
                     /db_xref="GeneID:9830114"
                     /translation="MPQLSPLNWILLYILFWGLVVTLMLIQWWTFKPRFSAPKGCNLS
                     SNQWPWC"
     gene            1643..1798
                     /gene="ATP8"
                     /db_xref="GeneID:9830114"
     CDS             1792..2479
                     /gene="ATP6"
                     /note="TAA stop codon is completed by the addition of 3'
                     Aresidues to the mRNA"
                     /codon_start=1
                     /transl_except="(pos:2479,aa:TERM)"
                     /transl_table=5
                     /product="ATP synthase F0 subunit 6"
                     /protein_id="YP_003934364.1"
                     /db_xref="GI:308745875"
                     /db_xref="GeneID:9830113"
                     /translation="MLVDIFSCFDDKNEVFMSLYLLMWALPLAVLVVFISNYWVSNPG
                     WMLLLGGLKQTIFSQVGRSLGMGLDGFVSLVAVLFTGIILMNLSGMVPYVFGVTSHLL
                     LSFSLGFPVWLSLILSALVVNWSSVVAALLPAGAPPALSPFLVLVETVSLLVRPITLS
                     VRLAANMSAGHIVLGLVGNYFAGACFSSSSVLILALVQVFYSIFEFAICAVQGYIFCL
                     LLVLYSDEHSR"
     gene            1792..2479
                     /gene="ATP6"
                     /db_xref="GeneID:9830113"
     tRNA            2480..2550
                     /product="tRNA-Asn"
                     /anticodon="(pos:2511..2513,aa:Asn,seq:gtt)"
     CDS             2551..4251
                     /gene="ND5"
                     /codon_start=1
                     /transl_table=5
                     /product="NADH dehydrogenase subunit 5"
                     /protein_id="YP_003934365.1"
                     /db_xref="GI:308745876"
                     /db_xref="GeneID:9830115"
                     /translation="MLNNPVAPKVAAVFLFCVAGVLIIPVAFMAFTESSYLYEWNIFS
                     MSSCSLSCPLLVDKVSLSFSCVVCLISASVMTFSVSYMATDPFLTRFIHLVLLFVLSM
                     NFLIFIPSLPALLLGWDGLGIVSFALVVYYQNMKSLGAGMLTILANRVGDVMILVSIG
                     VLILQGHWLIFSMWDFYLSGWVCFMVLIAGMTKSAQIPFSSWLPAAMAAPTPVSALVH
                     SSTLVTAGVYLLIRFYPFLAGFQGFCVGLLLIASGTLLMAGLAANLETDLKKVIALST
                     LSQLGVMMLSLGLGFPGLALFHLYTHALFKALLFLCAGAIIHNSLNSQDLRTMGDGCS
                     QLPLTATCMCLANLALCGAPFMSGFYSKDLILEAGLSGPTSWIVFIFLVIGTGATVAY
                     SVRLSMSGLWGSQKEVSYHSKLEQDFFVNYPILFLSAGAIVSGWGFQQIILDFGESYF
                     MPYHLKVSIPFILLLGIMFAFISWMSEDKKIGLFSRFTVMMWFLVPLSAQGPAKFSMT
                     WSSRLLKSIDMGWMEILGGQGCYKVASSSFNFVQKIQVSAFNDFVYMMIMGTMIILLL
                     "
     gene            2551..4251
                     /gene="ND5"
                     /db_xref="GeneID:9830115"
     tRNA            4266..4340
                     /product="tRNA-Lys"
                     /anticodon="(pos:4298..4300,aa:Lys,seq:ttt)"
     tRNA            4339..4404
                     /product="tRNA-Ala"
                     /anticodon="(pos:4370..4372,aa:Ala,seq:tgc)"
     CDS             4406..5185
                     /gene="COX3"
                     /codon_start=1
                     /transl_table=5
                     /product="cytochrome c oxidase subunit III"
                     /protein_id="YP_003934366.1"
                     /db_xref="GI:308745877"
                     /db_xref="GeneID:9830116"
                     /translation="MHRVPFHLVEFSPWPLTGSLGALFLTVGLASWFHGYSFLLAVLG
                     LLLIGLTMIQWWRDVVREATFQGHHTRDVALGLRWGMALFIISEVCFFFAFFWAYFHS
                     SLAPSVEVGCCWPPTGITPLNPFEVPLLNTGVLLTSGLTVTWAHHGLMEGSFASSWQG
                     LVLTVILGGYFTFLQAGEYYEASFTIADGVYGSTFFVATGFHGLHVLIGSIFLMVCLV
                     RALSGHFSSGHHFGFEAAAWYWHFVDVVWLFLYLSIYWWGF"
     gene            4406..5185
                     /gene="COX3"
                     /db_xref="GeneID:9830116"
     tRNA            5201..5274
                     /product="tRNA-Ser"
                     /anticodon="(pos:5231..5233,aa:Ser,seq:gct)"
     CDS             5276..6295
                     /gene="ND2"
                     /codon_start=1
                     /transl_table=5
                     /product="NADH dehydrogenase subunit 2"
                     /protein_id="YP_003934367.1"
                     /db_xref="GI:308745878"
                     /db_xref="GeneID:9830117"
                     /translation="MFSAFPYVLLFVCTMFFGTLLSVTSSHWLMAWVGLEVNLMGFLP
                     LLVYHGTLLESESGVKYFIVQSLGSIFLLGGSLWAFDIALGLKISESPKFAVLVIMAG
                     LLIKLGAAPIGHFWVPSVLVGLSWATGMLLVTLQKVAPIFLMSVVVSSITSGFLVTAA
                     MLCALIGGLGGMNQTQIRALLAYSSVNHLSWILLSVLVSEKALIVYLSIYILINILTF
                     LAVWNSNIKGSLSLGNPGAMTKEDSFFLLISLLSLAGLPPLLGFLPKVVVISFTVSTN
                     VWFSLFPLILGSLFSLFYYLSLSYSCFIGRSAGGAPNISESFSKVSCLCALFNMVGGA
                     ALFVL"
     gene            5276..6295
                     /gene="ND2"
                     /db_xref="GeneID:9830117"
     tRNA            6296..6364
                     /product="tRNA-Arg"
                     /anticodon="(pos:6327..6329,aa:Arg,seq:tcg)"
     tRNA            complement(6532..6598)
                     /product="tRNA-Tyr"
                     /anticodon="(pos:complement(6564..6566),aa:Tyr,seq:gta)"
     tRNA            complement(6599..6668)
                     /product="tRNA-Met"
                     /anticodon="(pos:complement(6632..6634),aa:Met,seq:cat)"
     tRNA            complement(6671..6739)
                     /product="tRNA-Cys"
                     /anticodon="(pos:complement(6707..6709),aa:Cys,seq:gca)"
     tRNA            complement(6740..6807)
                     /product="tRNA-Trp"
                     /anticodon="(pos:complement(6774..6776),aa:Trp,seq:tca)"
     tRNA            complement(6808..6871)
                     /product="tRNA-Gln"
                     /anticodon="(pos:complement(6842..6844),aa:Gln,seq:ttg)"
     tRNA            complement(6875..6943)
                     /product="tRNA-Gly"
                     /anticodon="(pos:complement(6909..6911),aa:Gly,seq:tcc)"
     tRNA            complement(6944..7016)
                     /product="tRNA-Glu"
                     /anticodon="(pos:complement(6978..6980),aa:Glu,seq:ttc)"
     rRNA            7017..8049
                     /product="s-rRNA"
                     /note="12S ribosomal RNA"
     tRNA            8050..8116
                     /product="tRNA-Val"
                     /anticodon="(pos:8081..8083,aa:Val,seq:tac)"
     rRNA            8117..9563
                     /product="l-rRNA"
                     /note="16S ribosomal RNA"
     tRNA            9567..9629
                     /product="tRNA-Leu"
                     /anticodon="(pos:9593..9595,aa:Leu,seq:taa)"
     tRNA            9630..9698
                     /product="tRNA-Leu"
                     /anticodon="(pos:9659..9661,aa:Leu,seq:tag)"
     CDS             9700..10632
                     /gene="ND1"
                     /codon_start=1
                     /transl_table=5
                     /product="NADH dehydrogenase subunit 1"
                     /protein_id="YP_003934368.1"
                     /db_xref="GI:308745879"
                     /db_xref="GeneID:9830123"
                     /translation="MLEVSSFICSYVSVLLAVAFFTLLERKGLSYMQTRKGPNKVGIV
                     GLPQPLADATKLLTKEVTIPLSANSSVFFFAPVLALFLALLVWQLYPSAHSVVYFKWG
                     VLFFLCVSALNVYGTLLAGWSSNSKYALLGCLRAVAQTISYEVSMVLILLFPLFVSGT
                     FSFIEVKESQEILWLLFLMGPISLMWFVTAVAETNRAPFDFAEGESXLVSGFNIEYGS
                     VGFAMIFLAEYANILVMGLFTALFFVGGGTLLGSKFDLLLXAEALFFSFLFIWVRASY
                     PRFRYDLLMSLTWKVXLPVALMLLLVVLGVLALL"
     gene            9700..10632
                     /gene="ND1"
                     /db_xref="GeneID:9830123"
     tRNA            10635..10707
                     /product="tRNA-Pro"
                     /anticodon="(pos:10664..10666,aa:Pro,seq:tgg)"
     CDS             10709..11189
                     /gene="ND6"
                     /note="TAA stop codon is completed by the addition of 3'
                     Aresidues to the mRNA"
                     /codon_start=1
                     /transl_except="(pos:11189,aa:TERM)"
                     /transl_table=5
                     /product="NADH dehydrogenase subunit 6"
                     /protein_id="YP_003934369.1"
                     /db_xref="GI:308745880"
                     /db_xref="GeneID:9830124"
                     /translation="MSACFLCAVFFFVGSLLVLVVQPLSLGAIILLMVVGGSCLVGVS
                     YSAWYGYILFMVYVGGLLVMFAYVAALAPNVLFIADGAGWPWLLSVLILADKIILGGY
                     FLDPPISVEESELFLRVQGVELGSNPSLMVGLAVVLLLVLLAVVKICYHRGAALRRFG
                     "
     gene            10709..11189
                     /gene="ND6"
                     /db_xref="GeneID:9830124"
     CDS             11190..12329
                     /gene="CYTB"
                     /codon_start=1
                     /transl_table=5
                     /product="cytochrome b"
                     /protein_id="YP_003934370.1"
                     /db_xref="GI:308745881"
                     /db_xref="GeneID:9830125"
                     /translation="MRSPVRKSHPVLKLVNNALVDLPAPSNLSIWWNFGSLLGLCLGV
                     QIVTGLFLAMHYTASVDLAFSSVVHITRDVNYGWLLRGLHANGASMFFICLYFHVGRG
                     MYYGSYMYQHTWNIGVVLLLLVMGTAFLGYVLPWGQMSFWGATVITNLLSSIPYVGKM
                     LVEWIWGGFAVDNAALTRFYALHFLLPFIITGLSILHLLFLHETGSNNPLGLNGDAEK
                     VPFHAYYTFKDLVGFVLALMGLVTLVMFNPQLLGDPENFIPANPLVTPVHIQPEWYFL
                     FAYAILRSIPNKLGGVIGLAAAVLILFTLPLTSGGQYRSLAFYPPGQVLFWMFVGVFF
                     ILTWVGSCPVESPYQEVGWVFTVLYFSYFVLAPLVRLWWDNVLSK"
     gene            11190..12329
                     /gene="CYTB"
                     /db_xref="GeneID:9830125"
     tRNA            12332..12399
                     /product="tRNA-Ser"
                     /anticodon="(pos:12361..12363,aa:Ser,seq:tga)"
     tRNA            complement(12433..12508)
                     /product="tRNA-Thr"
                     /anticodon="(pos:complement(12471..12473),aa:Thr,seq:tgt)"
     CDS             12517..12810
                     /gene="ND4L"
                     /codon_start=1
                     /transl_table=5
                     /product="NADH dehydrogenase subunit 4L"
                     /protein_id="YP_003934371.1"
                     /db_xref="GI:308745882"
                     /db_xref="GeneID:9830118"
                     /translation="MGVSYLGLFAFCCLLFSLISLALQNKHLLGVLLSMEAALMSLFL
                     FLFSVTTAWAGGFSALVLITLAACEASLGLSVLVSMIRVCGNDYVVSLSSQKC"
     gene            12517..12810
                     /gene="ND4L"
                     /db_xref="GeneID:9830118"
     CDS             12804..14161
                     /gene="ND4"
                     /note="TAA stop codon is completed by the addition of 3'
                     Aresidues to the mRNA"
                     /codon_start=1
                     /transl_except="(pos:14160..14161,aa:TERM)"
                     /transl_table=5
                     /product="NADH dehydrogenase subunit 4"
                     /protein_id="YP_003934372.1"
                     /db_xref="GI:308745883"
                     /db_xref="GeneID:9830119"
                     /translation="MLGLLVSFTSLFLLLALSKKSWYVTLWGLCCVCLLSLTTLLVGE
                     WNYVSTSSWVAVDGMSRVLVSLTLWILLMMVLASQEVKVSRNKEKGFLYFVLGLGFVL
                     LFCFCLSSTFAFYFFFEASLIPTLLLILGWGYQPERLQAGMYMMIYTLAASLPLLFGL
                     VLMQFIHSSSNLLFNHMLRGGLIEHMMLNWLAFILFSAFLVKLPMFSVHLWLPKAHVE
                     APVAGSMILAAILLKLGGYGILRVYQYSNFVGTESLIFLLAVGLWGGMLCSIACFRQV
                     DFKALIAYSSIGHMALVLAGVFSESSWGWGGAVVLMVSHAFCSSALFALANYSYSKTA
                     TRSVMLVGGMLAVSPSLTLWWFLFSALNMACPPSINLMGEIMIFPSSMFYFGPFVLPV
                     AMMSFLAALYSMYLYTVTQHGGNPKYLNSFITYKPLTLTLLSLHWLPANFAILKAETV
                     FF"
     gene            12804..14161
                     /gene="ND4"
                     /db_xref="GeneID:9830119"
     tRNA            14162..14231
                     /product="tRNA-His"
                     /anticodon="(pos:14196..14198,aa:His,seq:gtg)"
     tRNA            14278..14346
                     /product="tRNA-Phe"
                     /anticodon="(pos:14312..14314,aa:Phe,seq:gaa)"
     tRNA            14347..14418
                     /product="tRNA-Ile"
                     /anticodon="(pos:14378..14380,aa:Ile,seq:gat)"
     CDS             14421..14774
                     /gene="ND3"
                     /codon_start=1
                     /transl_table=5
                     /product="NADH dehydrogenase subunit 3"
                     /protein_id="YP_003934373.1"
                     /db_xref="GI:308745884"
                     /db_xref="GeneID:9830120"
                     /translation="MGGCLVGACIALILSVVVLFLGVVLSSSAAGDREKNSPFECGFD
                     PVKSARLPFSLRFFLLAIIFLIFDVEVVLLLPVLVMMSSSLTFKAILGSMLFLSIVAL
                     GLFFEWWEGSLDWAQ"
     gene            14421..14774
                     /gene="ND3"
                     /db_xref="GeneID:9830120"
     CDS             14821..15498
                     /gene="COX2"
                     /codon_start=1
                     /transl_table=5
                     /product="cytochrome c oxidase subunit II"
                     /protein_id="YP_003934374.1"
                     /db_xref="GI:308745885"
                     /db_xref="GeneID:9830122"
                     /translation="MSQWGQLGFNDAGSPLMEELIFFHDHAMMILVMIITLVGYAAGS
                     LMLNTYSCRSLVEGQEIETVWTIVPAIILLFLAFPSLRLLYLLDEVGQPGLTLKSIGH
                     QWYWSYEYSDFTEVKFDSYMIPTQDLELGEARLLDVDHRAVVPMSTDIRVLVTSADVI
                     HSWTVPSLGVKADAVPGRLNQLSFFSKNPGVYYGQCSEICGANHSFMPIVLESVPLDK
                     FMGWLSS"
     gene            14821..15498
                     /gene="COX2"
                     /db_xref="GeneID:9830122"
ORIGIN      
        1 atgcgatggt tttattcaac gaatcataaa gatattggta ctttatatat tctttttggg
       61 atgtggtcgg gtttagttgg aacagcacta agtcttttaa ttcgagctga gttgggacaa
      121 ccgggttcat tgcttgggga tgatcagtta tataatgtga tcgtaactgc tcacgctttc
      181 gttataattt tttttcttgt tatgccaata atgattggtg gtttcggcaa ttggttggta
      241 ccattaatgc tgggagcggc tgatatagca tttcctcgac taaataatat aaggttttga
      301 ttattgcctc ccgctcttct acttcttctc tcttcagctg ctgtagagag gggcgctgga
      361 acggggtgga ctgtgtatcc tccgctggct ggtaatcttg ctcattctgg gggatcagtt
      421 gatcttgcta ttttttcctt acatttagct ggagtgtctt caattttagg ggcagttaat
      481 ttcattacta caattatgaa tatgcggtgg cagggaatac agttggagcg cctcccgctc
      541 ttcgtctgat ccgtgaagat tacagcaatt cttcttctgt tgtctttacc tgtattggcc
      601 ggagctatca ctatgctttt aacggatcga aactttaata cgtctttttt tgaccctggg
      661 gggggggggg accctattct gtatcagcat ttgttttggt tctttgggca tccagaggtg
      721 tatattttaa ttttgcctgg ttttggaatg atttctcata ttgtaagtca ttattcttgt
      781 aaaaaagaaa cttttggaac tttgggaata atttatgcta tgttagcaat cggtatctta
      841 ggatttattg tatgagctca tcatatgttt actgttggga tggatgtgga tacgcgagcc
      901 tattttacgg ccgctactat aattattgct gttccgactg ggattaaggt ttttagctga
      961 cttgctacaa ttcacggctc caatgttaag ttcaactctt ctatgctgtg agctttaggt
     1021 ttcatttttt tgtttacttt gggcgggtta acagggattg tgctgtcaaa ttcttcttta
     1081 gatattatgc tacatgatac ttattatgtt gttgcccatt ttcattatgt gttatccata
     1141 ggagcgattt ttgccctgtt tggagcattt aaccactgat ttcctcttct tacgggagta
     1201 agtcttcatg ctcggtgaac taaggcacat ttttatatta tgtttgtggg agtgaatgta
     1261 accttctttc ctcagcactt tttgggtctt gctggaatac cccgacgtta ttctgattac
     1321 ccagattgtt atatgaaatg gaacgtaatt tcttctattg gctcaatgat ttctttcgtt
     1381 gcagttttat tttttatggt gattgtttga gaagcacttg tagcaaagcg ggctgtagtc
     1441 tgaagcgggc atcttagcac ggcgttggag tgggataata ttctccctgt tgacttccat
     1501 aatatgagag aaacaggtgc tatttatact aactaggtaa tataagagaa agttaatagc
     1561 tttattagta ggtaagagaa ttagttaaag caataatatc aggttgtcaa gctgaagttg
     1621 ctgtggttac cagcattctc ggatgcccca actctcaccc ttaaattgaa ttttgttgta
     1681 tatccttttt tgaggcttgg ttgtgaccct gatgcttatt cagtggtgaa cttttaagcc
     1741 tcggtttagt gctcctaagg ggtgtaattt aagatctaat cagtggcctt gatgttagtt
     1801 gatatttttt cttgttttga tgataaaaat gaggtgttca tatctttgta tttattgata
     1861 tgggcgttgc ctctggccgt tttggtagtt tttatttcta attattgagt tagaaatcct
     1921 ggttgaatgc ttctattggg cggtctcaag cagactattt tttcacaagt ggggcgctct
     1981 ttaggaatgg gactggatgg atttgtaagg ctggtagcag tactatttac aggtatcatt
     2041 ttaatgaatc ttagtggaat agttccctat gtttttggag taacaagaca tttacttctt
     2101 tctttctctc ttgggtttcc tgtttgattg tctttgattt tatctgctct tgtggttaat
     2161 tggagctctg ttgtagcggc cttgttgccg gctggagcgc ctcccgctct cagtcctttt
     2221 ttagttcttg tagaaactgt tagtcttttg gttcgaccta ttactctttc tgtccgactt
     2281 gccgctaata taagtgctgg tcatattgta ttgggattgg ttgggaacta ttttgcggga
     2341 gcgtgtttta ggtcttcttc agttcttatt ttagctttgg ttcaagtgtt ttattctatt
     2401 ttcgagttcg ctatttgtgc tgttcaagga tacattttct gcttactgtt agtgttgtat
     2461 tctgacgagc atagtcgttc gtggagtagc taagcttaag catttcgtct gttaatcgaa
     2521 agagtgcgga agtaaatccc gcctgcgcgg atgttaaaca atcctgtagc acctaaggtt
     2581 gccgctgtct ttttgttttg tgttgcaggg gtgctaatta tccctgtagc ttttatagct
     2641 tttactgaga gatcttactt atatgagtgg aacattttca gcataagttc ttgtagttta
     2701 aggtgtcctc ttttagtaga caaagtaaga cttaggttta gttgtgttgt gtgtttaatt
     2761 tcggctaggg ttataacttt ttccgtaagt tacatggcta cagacccgtt cttgacgcga
     2821 tttattcact tggtgctgct gtttgtattg tctataaatt ttttgatctt tattccaaga
     2881 ttaccagccc tattattggg atgggatggt ttagggattg tttcctttgc tcttgttgtt
     2941 tactatcaga acatgaaatc tttaggagcc gggatgctta ctattttagc aaaccgagtt
     3001 ggtgacgtta taatcttggt ttccattggt gttttgattc ttcaggggca ttgattgatt
     3061 ttttctatgt gagattttta tctctctggt tgggtatgct ttatggttct tattgctggg
     3121 ataacaaaaa gtgcgcagat tccgttttct agctgacttc cggcggctat ggctgctccc
     3181 actccggttt ctgctctcgt tcattcttca actcttgtga cagcaggtgt gtatttgtta
     3241 attcgatttt atcctttctt agccgggttt caggggtttt gtgttggact tcttttgatt
     3301 gccaggggaa ccttactgat ggctgggtta gcggctaatt tagaaactga tttgaaaaag
     3361 gtgattgctc tgtcaacctt aagtcaattg ggagttataa tgttgagttt gggattaggt
     3421 tttcctgggt tggctctttt tcacttatat acgcatgctt tgtttaaagc gttactgttt
     3481 ttatgcgcag gggcgattat tcataatagc ttgaataggc aggatttacg aactatgggg
     3541 gatggatgtt ctcaacttcc tttaacagca acttgtatgt gtcttgctaa cttagctcta
     3601 tgcggagctc cctttataag ggggttttat tctaaagatt taattttgga ggccggattg
     3661 agaggcccaa cgaggtggat tgtttttatc tttttggtga ttggaacagg agctacagtg
     3721 gcgtactctg tccggttgtc gataaggggt ctttggggga gccagaaaga ggtgagttat
     3781 cacaggaaat tggaacaaga ttttttcgtg aactatccga ttcttttcct aagagcggga
     3841 gccattgtaa gaggttgggg tttccagcag attattttag attttgggga gagatacttt
     3901 atgccttatc acctaaaagt gagaattcct tttattctct tgttgggaat tatgttcgct
     3961 tttatctctt gaatatcaga ggataaaaaa atcggattat ttagtcgatt tacagtaatg
     4021 atatggtttt tagtgccgtt aagcgctcag ggtccagcta agttttcaat aacctgaaga
     4081 tcacgattac tcaaatctat tgatataggt tggatagaga ttcttggagg acagggttgc
     4141 tataaggtgg ctagaaggtc ttttaatttt gtacagaaaa ttcaggtcag agcatttaat
     4201 gatttcgtgt atatgatgat tatggggact ataattattc tattgttgta aatgtaaatt
     4261 aatccttttc ggtgactgag gatgtaggtg ttaaactttt aatttaaaaa cggccgagaa
     4321 acgtttaagg ccccggaaga cttagtactt taaattaaaa gacttgattt gcattcaaaa
     4381 aataagctta aagcttctag gtcccatgca tcgagttcct tttcatttag ttgagtttag
     4441 tccctgacct cttactggtt ctcttggagc cttgtttcta acggtggggc ttgcgagttg
     4501 atttcatggg tattcgtttc ttttagctgt tttaggtctt ctcttaattg gtttaacaat
     4561 aattcagtgg tgacgggacg ttgtacgcga agcgactttc cagggtcatc acactcgaga
     4621 tgtcgccctt gggttgcggt ggggtatggc actttttatt atttcagagg tgtgtttctt
     4681 ctttgctttt ttttgagctt atttccatag aagactggct ccatctgtag aagtaggatg
     4741 ttgttgaccc cccacgggaa tcacgccttt aaatcctttt gaagttccgt tattaaatac
     4801 tggagttctt ctaacctcag gacttactgt tacatgggcg catcatggcc ttatagaagg
     4861 gagatttgct agtagatgac agggtctagt tttaactgtt attttgggcg ggtattttac
     4921 tttcttacag gctggagaat attatgaggc atctttcacc attgctgatg gggtttatgg
     4981 ctctactttc tttgtggcta cagggtttca tgggcttcac gttctaatcg ggagaatttt
     5041 tttaatggtg tgtttagtgc gtgctttgag agggcacttt tcgaggggac atcactttgg
     5101 gtttgaagct gcagcgtggt attgacactt tgtagatgtc gtgtggttgt tcttgtatct
     5161 tagaatctat tgatgaggat tttaagtaaa aataattgtt agaaaaaaca aatagtggtg
     5221 agatcgggct gctaacctgg tcttggggag tgattagagt gccccctttt tcttaatgtt
     5281 tagggctttt ccatatgtac tgctctttgt ttgtactata ttttttggta cgttgttgtc
     5341 tgttacatct tctcattggt tgatagcatg ggtggggtta gaggtaaact taataggctt
     5401 tctcccctta cttgtgtatc atggaacttt attggagaga gaatctgggg ttaaatattt
     5461 tattgttcag agtttggggt ctatttttct tttaggtgga aggttgtgag ctttcgatat
     5521 tgctttaggt ttaaaaattt ctgagaggcc gaagtttgct gtgttggtta ttatagcggg
     5581 gttgttaatt aaattgggag ctgctcctat tgggcatttt tgggttccct ccgtgctggt
     5641 cgggctaagg tgggcaactg ggatgctgct tgtgactctg cagaaggtcg cacccatttt
     5701 tttaatatct gttgtggtat catcgattac atcaggattt ttggtgacgg ccgctatact
     5761 ctgtgcttta atcggtgggt taggtgggat aaatcaaact caaatccgtg cccttttggc
     5821 ctactcatcc gtaaaccact taagttgaat tttattgagt gttttagtga gggagaaagc
     5881 cttaattgtt tatcttagga tttatattct gattaatatc ttaacttttc tagctgtatg
     5941 aaattctaat atcaagggtt ctttaagtct tggaaatcca ggagcaataa cgaaggagga
     6001 ttcatttttc ttgttgatct cgcttctttc cttggcagga ttacctccac ttcttggatt
     6061 tttaccaaaa gtcgtagtga ttaggttcac agtgagtact aacgtttggt ttagtttatt
     6121 tcctttaatt ctagggtctc tttttaggtt attttattat ctctcattga ggtattcttg
     6181 ttttattggg cgaagagcgg gaggcgctcc aaacattaga gagtccttta gtaaggtgag
     6241 atgcttatgt gccttattta atatagtggg aggcgctgcc ttatttgttt tgtagtctcg
     6301 cgaagcgaaa atcattgcgt gcgatttcgg ctcgtatttt gggtagagat aggccccgcg
     6361 agatcgtagt tgttctttat gctcgtagta ccctggcgct agatcaattt acaccctagg
     6421 gtagtggggt atctagtccc agttcccttc agggattctc gtggcttcat cttttctcac
     6481 atcgcttcct tcagtaccat caagttaatt aacttaataa gtagttagtt cttatagggg
     6541 ggcatttagc ccgtaaatag gactacagcc catcgccttt agactcagcc accctacact
     6601 gtaaaagaat agagtaattc attttcgggg tatgaacccg acagcttagc tgcttagctt
     6661 attttacatc acttgcttag gtctcttttc tgccctactt cggatttgca acccactatt
     6721 ttaattaaac taaagcaagc aggctttaaa caatttgtgt tttttttaag ctttgaaggc
     6781 ttagggttta ttttaaccta aaagccttat gggggcagtt aagacacccc tcttaaggga
     6841 tcaaaaccct tcgtgcccaa aacaccgcat aaaatacctt ctctaattaa gcttagactt
     6901 ctatgcttgg aaggcaagtg tacaaatgtc atactcagaa ggtgctcttc aatacttaaa
     6961 ttgtattctt ttagaatgaa aatctaacgt gctgatggtt gtaacactct aaagaggact
     7021 agactagagg gttgttaatg ttgtaactca gtggttcgtt gattgtgatg ggtgttcgtg
     7081 gggggagctt ctcaggtagc tattagagga agagcttggc tccgacttag ttattataca
     7141 tcaatagtaa ttggaaaata catggtttgc gttggaaaaa ggggtgagga tagaagtatt
     7201 ggtaggatag aaggcgtctt gtcttaagga ggctggagcg gttttctctt cgtttaggta
     7261 ttacggtttt gaaagatgct gaaggaaatt tcactaacac cagtattaaa tattaggata
     7321 aaagtgagtg taagcttgaa ctagattagc ttggatgttc tggttaattt tggtgccagc
     7381 agctgcggtt agaccaaagg agcgaggtgt atggtaaatg gttgggtggt tagtatagtt
     7441 tggaagattt catataccat gaagaagtaa aaatgagttt gtaaagagat ggggtagagg
     7501 taaaattcag cctgttctaa atactgaagg aagcgatgtg agaaaagatg aagccacgag
     7561 aatccctgaa gggaactggg actagatacc ccactaccct agggtgtaaa ttgatctagc
     7621 gccagggtac tacgagcata aaagtgctta aaatccaaag agcttggcgg tgctacagac
     7681 tggttagggg aacctgcctc gtaatcgatg gtccacgaga cacctggcct ttttttgcaa
     7741 aacagtttgt ataccgtcgt cgtcagcccg cccttaaggg tgatgaacaa ttgagtgggc
     7801 aggagaaaga gaagtttttg acgtcagatc aaggtgcagc ttatggaaag agtgagggtg
     7861 ggttacaatt gagagtgata ttcaagaacg gaagtgtttt tgaaaaagga cattgaaggt
     7921 ggacttaaaa gtaataggaa ttaatataga tagtatgaac gaagctctga agcgtgcaca
     7981 tatcgcccgt cgctctcgcc gaaaggtgag ataagtcgta acatagtagg ggtaacggaa
     8041 gttgttcctg ggggtgtagc ataaagtaat gcatctcact tactctgaga gagatctttt
     8101 taataaagca ttccttacat aaattattgt ggttcaatag tgtactggga gaacgaagag
     8161 cgggaggcgc tccgtttaat gtttagggat aaagttagaa gaagtactga aaaggaatga
     8221 ttgagtttgg tgaaggaaga taaataagta gtgatgtgtt cgcgtacctt ttgcatcatg
     8281 gtttagctag tggattcatc agattggtgg ttctcgaaat ttaacgagct tccaatgccc
     8341 agtgaggcgg attgttttta ggctttctag ttttaagtgt ggcaaaactt tgataggagg
     8401 tattggaaga ggtgagattc ctttcgtgtt aaatgatagc tagtttcttt agaggggtgt
     8461 ctaagcacta aggtcatggg gcaggaacgc tttagagggc gtagtaaaat ctattacggt
     8521 taagtagata ggtactactg tagatggcta ttcgtgcact gaaagataag tttcggtgta
     8581 gaaaatggga atgtatcagt attatagatg aggaagatgg ctgcgcttaa agttggcgat
     8641 gttaatgcag tttgttataa aaagatcgaa agcgtttagg aaaagaaata agtgtgattg
     8701 ttaggaagta tagagatatt agtagaggat tgtaagactt acaagagata atgctagaat
     8761 gagtattaga aggacagtag caggatgggt ggtgtctaag ataagtgtga tacgtgatga
     8821 ccctggaaag tcgcttaaaa tagctgttcg tttttaaatt gaagtcgggt gaaggaattc
     8881 ggcaaatact ctcctcgcct gtttagcaaa aacatggctc cttgtaagag gataaggagt
     8941 cggacctgcc cagtgataga ggaatattaa atggccgcgg tactttgacc gtgcgaaggt
     9001 agcgtaatca cttgcctttt aattggaggc tggtatgaat ggtttgacgg aggaggttct
     9061 gtctccacct gaggggtaga aattgatttt taggtgaaaa agcctagatg gaataaaaag
     9121 acgagaagac cctgtcgagc tttaatgttt gggctgagtt agatgaaagg ttgtagatat
     9181 atagtttcag cttggtgttt tagttggggc gaccggggaa tgttaaagag cttcccttag
     9241 ttaaaacaaa gaagtacggt tgatgatcca gaaggggttc tgattaaagg gaaagttacc
     9301 gcagggataa cagcataatc cctcttgaga gtccgaattg aaaggggggc ttgtgacctc
     9361 gatgttggac taaagtgtcc tgggggtgta gcagctcccg agggttggtc tgttcgacca
     9421 ttaaaacttt acatgatctg agttcagacc ggcgtgagcc aggtcagttt ctatctttta
     9481 tttgtgtttc tgagcttagt acgaaaggac cagcttaggc aaaagatttg agtagttgtg
     9541 agtgaataaa gtggagagtg atatttaagg tggcagagta gtgcgttagg tttaagccct
     9601 aaatatggaa atttagaatg tttccctttg tgggggtggc agagtagtgc gttagactta
     9661 ggctctaaat ataaactgtg gtataagttt tcctcataga tgttggaagt ttcctctttt
     9721 atttgttctt atgtgagtgt tttgttggct gttgcttttt ttacgttgct tgagcggaag
     9781 gggctaaggt atatacaaac gcggaagggg cccaacaagg tgggaattgt tgggcttcct
     9841 cagccccttg cggatgccac taagttgttg actaaagagg taacgattcc gctgtctgcg
     9901 aattcttctg tatttttttt cgctcctgtt ttagctcttt ttttggcttt gttagtgtgg
     9961 cagttgtatc cgagagcgca ttcagtggty tattttaagt ggggtgttct tttttttctt
    10021 tgtgtgtcgg cgttaaatgt gtatggaact ctgttggctg ggtggtcttc taattctaaa
    10081 tatgccttgt tgggatgtct tcgggctgtg gcccaaacga tttcttatga ggtgaggatg
    10141 gttttaattc ttttgtttcc gctgtttgtt agaggcactt ttagttttat tgaggttaag
    10201 gaatcccagg aaattttatg gcttttattt ttgataggtc ctattaggct gatatggttt
    10261 gttactgctg tggccgaaac aaatcgagcg ccgtttgatt ttgcggaggg ggagtcggrg
    10321 ctagtatctg gttttaatat cgagtatggg agagttggat tcgctatgat ttttttggcg
    10381 gagtacgcta atattttggt tatggggctt tttactgctc tattttttgt tggggggggg
    10441 acccttttag gtagaaagtt tgatttgctg ttggyggcgg aggctttgtt tttcagtttt
    10501 ctttttattt gagttcgtgc gagatatcct cgatttcggt atgatttact gataaggcta
    10561 acgtggaagg tcytccttcc tgtagctctt atgcttttgt tggtggtttt aggggttttg
    10621 gcgcttttgt aaggttactt atagtttatg aaaatgttag cattggaagt tagagatcag
    10681 gttgtgtgtg tttatcctgt aagtaaagat gagggcttgt tttctttgtg ccgttttctt
    10741 cttcgttggc tctttgttgg tgttagttgt gcagcctttg tctttggggg ctattatttt
    10801 gttgatggtt gttgggggtt cgtgtttggt tggagtaagt tattcggcgt gatatggtta
    10861 tattttattt atagtttatg tggggggttt attggttata tttgcttatg tggctgcttt
    10921 agctcctaat gttttattta ttgctgacgg agctgggtga ccctggctgc tttcagtcct
    10981 tattttggcg gataagatta ttttgggcgg gtattttttg gatcctccaa ttagtgtgga
    11041 ggagtcagaa ttatttttgc gggtgcaagg ggtggaatta ggatcaaatc catctttgat
    11101 ggtgggattg gctgttgttc ttcttttggt tcttttagct gtggtgaaaa tttgttatca
    11161 tcgtggggct gctttgcgtc ggtttgggta tgcggagtcc ggttcgaaaa tcccatcctg
    11221 ttttgaaatt agtaaataat gcattagttg atttacctgc tccttccaat ttgtctattt
    11281 gatgaaactt tggatcgttg ttggggttgt gtttaggtgt gcagattgtg acagggttgt
    11341 ttcttgctat acattatacg gcgtctgttg atttagcttt tagttctgtt gtgcatatta
    11401 ctcgtgatgt aaattatggt tggttgttgc gtggtttgca tgctaatgga gcctctatgt
    11461 tttttatttg tttatatttt catgttgggc gggggatgta ctatggttct tacatgtatc
    11521 agcacacatg aaatattgga gttgtgttgc tgctgttggt gatggggaca gctttcttgg
    11581 gctatgttct tccttgaggc caaatgtctt tttgaggggc tacggtgatt acaaatcttc
    11641 tttcaagtat tccttatgtg gggaagatgc tagttgagtg aatttgggga ggttttgcgg
    11701 tagataatgc tgctctgact cggttctatg ctctccactt tcttttgcct tttattatta
    11761 ctggtttgag gattttacat ttgttgtttc ttcatgagac cgggtctaat aatccattag
    11821 ggttgaacgg agatgctgag aaggtgccat ttcatgccta ttatactttt aaggatttag
    11881 tgggttttgt gttggcttta atgggcttgg taactttagt gatgtttaac ccgcagttgt
    11941 taggggatcc cgagaatttt attccagcga atcctttagt gacaccggtt catattcagc
    12001 cggaatgata ctttttgttt gcttatgcga tcttacgatc gattcctaat aagttggggg
    12061 gtgtgattgg attggccgct gctgtgttga ttctgtttac attaccttta acttcgggag
    12121 ggcagtatcg ctctttagct ttctatccgc cgggtcaggt acttttttgg atatttgttg
    12181 gggtgttttt tatcctaact tgagtgggaa gttgtcctgt agagagtccc tatcaggagg
    12241 taggctgggt gtttacggtg ctgtattttt cttattttgt tttagctcct ttagtgcggt
    12301 tatggtgaga taatgttttg agtaaatagg tgctttgctg tgctgggcac aatgctgtct
    12361 tgaaaacagt ttaggaatgt tcgattcatt tgtaaggctt agtttggtgc tggcatagtc
    12421 gtattgtgtg gtttgtagca gaggcgtaat ttagtcctca tcttcggttt acaagaccaa
    12481 cgctttaggt agattaagct atgctacaca gaggatatgg gagtatcgta tcttggttta
    12541 ttcgcttttt gttgtctact tttctctctt atctctttgg ctcttcaaaa taagcatctt
    12601 ttaggggtgt tgctgaggat agaggcggcc ttaataaggt tgtttttgtt cctttttagg
    12661 gtgactaccg cttgagcagg aggttttaga gccttagtgt tgatcacgtt ggctgcctgt
    12721 gaggcaagtt tagggttatc tgtgcttgtt tctatgattc gcgtttgtgg gaatgattac
    12781 gtagtttctt tgtcgagtca gaagtgctag ggttgttggt cagttttact tctctttttt
    12841 tgttgttagc tttgaggaaa aaatcgtgat atgtgacttt atggggttta tgttgtgtgt
    12901 gtctgctttc tctgacaact ttgttggttg gggagtgaaa ttatgtctcc acaagttctt
    12961 gggtggctgt tgatgggata tcgcgtgtct tggtttcttt gactctttgg attctcttga
    13021 taatggtgtt ggccaggcaa gaggttaagg tgtcgcgtaa taaggagaaa gggtttttgt
    13081 atttcgtgct aggtttgggg tttgttttgt tgttttgttt ttgtcttaga agtacttttg
    13141 ctttttactt cttttttgaa gcttccttaa ttcctacact cttgttgatt ttgggttggg
    13201 ggtatcaacc tgagcgtctt caggctggta tatacataat aatttatacg ttagcagctt
    13261 ccttacctct tttgtttggt ttagttttaa tgcaatttat tcatagatcg aggaatctgt
    13321 tatttaatca tatattacga ggtggattga ttgagcacat gatgttgaat tggttagctt
    13381 tcattttgtt ttctgctttt ttagttaagt tacctatgtt ttcagttcat ctgtggctcc
    13441 cgaaagcaca tgttgaagcg cctgttgcgg ggtctataat tttagctgca attttgttaa
    13501 agctgggggg gtatgggatt cttcgggtgt atcagtatag aaattttgtt ggtactgagt
    13561 ctttaatctt tttgttggct gttggtctct ggggcggtat gctttgtaga attgcctgtt
    13621 ttcgtcaggt tgattttaag gcgctcattg cgtattcttc gatcgggcat atagctttgg
    13681 ttttagctgg agttttctcg gagaggagtt ggggatgagg tggagcggtg gtccttatgg
    13741 tctcgcatgc attttgctct tctgcgcttt ttgctttggc taattatagg tatagaaaaa
    13801 cggcaactcg gagtgtgata ttagtggggg gcatattggc ggtttctcca aggttaactc
    13861 tctgatggtt tttgtttagt gcattgaaca tagcctgtcc tccaagaatc aatttgatgg
    13921 gagaaattat gatttttcct tctagtatgt tttattttgg tcctttcgta cttcctgtgg
    13981 ctataataag attcctggcg gcgttatata gaatatattt gtatactgta acccagcacg
    14041 gagggaaccc aaagtatttg aataggttca ttacgtataa acctttaact ttaacgcttt
    14101 tgtctttaca ctggttgccc gctaattttg ctattttgaa ggctgaaacc gtgttttttt
    14161 agctgagtta gtttataaga gtaaaatgtt agtttgtggg actaatgaag gtcttaaagg
    14221 accacttggc cagctatcta tgggtaggaa ggggtgaaaa agcacgcggc tttgtgctct
    14281 ctggtagctt aagtaagaag agtgcagcgc tgaaggtgct gtggtagaaa attattctct
    14341 agggaaagcg ctacgccggg ggagagcggg aatcattgat gttgatttat atgaggtcta
    14401 tgtgaacctc tagtgctata atgggggggt gtcttgtagg agcttgtatt gctttaattc
    14461 tttcagttgt ggtgcttttt ttaggggtag ttctctcaag gtcggcggct ggggatcgag
    14521 aaaagaattc gccctttgag tgtggttttg atccggtgaa gtcggctcgg ttgcctttct
    14581 ctttgcgttt ttttctgctg gccattatct ttctcatttt tgatgtagaa gtggttttat
    14641 tattgcctgt tttggtgata atatcaagca ggctgacctt taaagccatt ttgggatcta
    14701 tactttttct ttcaattgtt gctttgggac ttttctttga atggtgggaa gggtcattag
    14761 attgagcaca gtagattatt ggtggttggg tatagataaa gtagtttaag gggagaagat
    14821 atgagccagt gagggcagtt gggatttaat gatgcgggat ctcctttaat ggaggagttg
    14881 attttttttc atgatcatgc tataataatt ttagtaataa ttattacgtt ggttggatat
    14941 gcggcgggct ccttaatgct gaatacttat tcttgccgat ctttggttga aggccaagaa
    15001 atcgagaccg tttggactat tgttccggcc attattttgc tttttttagc atttccttct
    15061 cttcgattgt tgtatttgct agatgaggtc ggacagccgg gactcacttt aaagagtatt
    15121 ggtcatcagt ggtattgaag ttatgagtat tctgatttta cagaagtgaa gttcgattct
    15181 tatataattc ctactcagga cttagaacta ggtgaagcgc gattgttgga tgtagatcat
    15241 cgggctgtgg taccaatgag aacggatatc cgagttttgg ttacatctgc agacgtaatt
    15301 cattcttgaa ctgtgccttc tttgggtgta aaggctgacg cggttcctgg gcgtttgaat
    15361 cagttgaggt ttttttcgaa gaatcctggt gtatattatg gacagtgctc tgagatttgt
    15421 ggggctaatc attcctttat gcctattgta ttagagtctg ttcctttgga caagtttata
    15481 ggatgattga gctcttagtt tcgttatctt gagattaaaa atgcgaggaa tagttcggtg
    15541 gtagatccgg attagtgagc ttctttgttc tttctttt
//
