# Supplementary material for: Relation between mitochondrial DNA hyperdiversity, mutation rate and mitochondrial genome evolution in Melarhaphe neritoides (Gastropoda: Littorinidae) and other Caenogastropoda
Source: Sci Rep. 2018 Dec 19;8:17964. doi: 10.1038/s41598-018-36428-7 (PMC6299273; doi:10.1038/s41598-018-36428-7)
Supplement: Supplementary file 3 — Supplementary Dataset 1 [file 41598_2018_36428_MOESM3_ESM.zip › Cipangopaludina cathayensis NC_025577.gb]

LOCUS       Cipangopaludina_       17157 bp    DNA     linear   INV 07-MAR-2018
DEFINITION  Cipangopaludina cathayensis mitochondrion, complete genome.
ACCESSION   NC_025577
KEYWORDS    RefSeq.
SOURCE      mitochondrion Cipangopaludina cathayensis
  ORGANISM  Cipangopaludina cathayensis
            Eukaryota; Metazoa; Lophotrochozoa; Mollusca; Gastropoda;
            Caenogastropoda; Architaenioglossa; Ampullarioidea; Viviparidae;
            Cipangopaludina.
REFERENCE   1  (bases 1 to 17157)
  AUTHORS   Yang,H., Zhang,J.E., Luo,H., Luo,M., Guo,J., Deng,Z. and Zhao,B.
  TITLE     The complete mitochondrial genome of the mudsnail Cipangopaludina
            cathayensis (Gastropoda: Viviparidae)
  JOURNAL   Mitochondrial DNA, 1-3 (2014) In press
  PUBMED    25319293
  REMARK    Publication Status: Available-Online prior to print
REFERENCE   2  (bases 1 to 17157)
  CONSRTM   NCBI Genome Project
  TITLE     Direct Submission
  JOURNAL   Submitted (14-NOV-2014) National Center for Biotechnology
            Information, NIH, Bethesda, MD 20894, USA
REFERENCE   3  (bases 1 to 17157)
  AUTHORS   Yang,H., Zhang,J.E., Luo,H., Luo,M., Guo,J., Deng,Z. and Zhao,B.
  TITLE     Direct Submission
  JOURNAL   Submitted (06-SEP-2014) South China Agricultural University, No.
            483, Wushan road, Tianhe, Guangzhou, Guangdong 510642, China
COMMENT     REVIEWED REFSEQ: This record has been curated by NCBI staff. The
            reference sequence is identical to KM503121. COMPLETENESS: full
            length.
FEATURES             Location/Qualifiers
     source          1..17157
                     /organism="Cipangopaludina cathayensis"
                     /organelle="mitochondrion"
                     /mol_type="genomic DNA"
                     /db_xref="taxon:570432"
     CDS             1..1055
                     /gene="ND2"
                     /codon_start=1
                     /transl_table=5
                     /product="NADH dehydrogenase subunit 2"
                     /protein_id="YP_009107334.1"
                     /db_xref="GI:722490261"
                     /db_xref="GeneID:22162036"
                     /translation="MLNMPLNYLFLVMMIFGTIFSISSVHWLSIWVGLELNLIGFLPI
                     LVYGKNIGESEAGTKYFIVQAMGSSFLMFSSLVLFSYTFSWEILGMLDFEYFLWSMLF
                     LMMGLFMKIGMFPFHFWFPGVMSGLSWLSCLLLITWQKVAPVFLVSMLMETVGVIWLL
                     LMVCIMSCGSAVVGGFGGMNQSQVRSLLAYSSIGHMGWIVFSLCQSCYNMKVYFLIYV
                     FISLCLFIVLWYSNATLMISLNNFIKCLFIDFSIILMFLSLSGLPPLLGFVAKWNVFV
                     STSNFYMCGFILLLILGSIMSLFYYLSLFFIFFVNIYSKIIGKEIFMNFNLISLVLLI
                     NLLGGFIMLMFDFYDFI"
     gene            1..1055
                     /gene="ND2"
                     /db_xref="GeneID:22162036"
     CDS             1056..2591
                     /gene="COX1"
                     /codon_start=1
                     /transl_table=5
                     /product="cytochrome c oxidase subunit I"
                     /protein_id="YP_009107335.1"
                     /db_xref="GI:722490262"
                     /db_xref="GeneID:22162002"
                     /translation="MRWLFSTNHKDIGTLYILFGMWSGLVGTGLSILIRIELGQPGTL
                     LGDDQLYNVIVTAHAFVMIFFMVMPMMIGGFGNWLIPLMLGAPDMAFPRLNNMSFWLL
                     PPSLLLLLSSAAVEGGVGTGWTVYPPLAGNLAHAGGSVDLAIFSLHLAGASSILGAVN
                     FITTVINMRWCGMQFERLPLFVWSVKITAILLLLSLPVLAGAITMLLTDRNFNTSFFD
                     PAGGGDPILYQHLFWFFGHPEVYILILPGFGMISHIVMHHSCKKETFGTLGMIYAMLA
                     IGILGFIVWAHHMFTVGMDVDTRAYFTAATMIIAVPTGIKIFSWLATIHGSQIKYETP
                     MLWALGFIFLFTVGGLTGIMLSNSSLDIMLHDTYYVVAHFHYVLSMGAVFALFGAFNY
                     WFPLLTGFTLHERWTKAHFYIMFVGVNVTFFPQHFLGLSGMPRRYSDYPDCYIKWNVI
                     SSLGSMISFVAVLYFMVIVWEALVSQRGVVWSTHLGTSLEWDNILPADFHNPSETGVL
                     IMS"
     gene            1056..2591
                     /gene="COX1"
                     /db_xref="GeneID:22162002"
     CDS             2599..3294
                     /gene="COX2"
                     /codon_start=1
                     /transl_table=5
                     /product="cytochrome c oxidase subunit II"
                     /protein_id="YP_009107336.1"
                     /db_xref="GI:722490263"
                     /db_xref="GeneID:22162003"
                     /translation="MSFWGQLGFQDAVSPMMEELIFFHDHAMMILIMIVSFVGYAAVS
                     LMLNKFKCRSLVEGQEIETIWTIIPAVILLFLALPSLRLLYLLDEVSDCSLSVKGVGH
                     QWYWSYEYSDFLNIEFNSYMISTSDLNLGDYRLLEVDHRIILPVGMDVRMLITSDDVI
                     HSWAVPSLGVKVDAVPGRLNQLGFFIKYPGVFYGQCSEICGANHSFMPIVVEGVLLET
                     FIKWVEYWSNSIN"
     gene            2599..3294
                     /gene="COX2"
                     /db_xref="GeneID:22162003"
     tRNA            3302..3368
                     /gene="trnD(GTC)"
                     /product="tRNA-Asp"
                     /db_xref="GeneID:22162004"
     gene            3302..3368
                     /gene="trnD(GTC)"
                     /db_xref="GeneID:22162004"
     CDS             3370..3537
                     /gene="ATP8"
                     /codon_start=1
                     /transl_table=5
                     /product="ATP synthase F0 subunit 8"
                     /protein_id="YP_009107337.1"
                     /db_xref="GI:722490264"
                     /db_xref="GeneID:22162005"
                     /translation="MPQLSPLSWIFLFMFFWVVVLMTAILIWWMKKFECNLNVGSGGD
                     DYCNVENKWSW"
     gene            3370..3537
                     /gene="ATP8"
                     /db_xref="GeneID:22162005"
     CDS             3534..4214
                     /gene="ATP6"
                     /codon_start=1
                     /transl_table=5
                     /product="ATP synthase F0 subunit 6"
                     /protein_id="YP_009107338.1"
                     /db_xref="GI:722490265"
                     /db_xref="GeneID:22162006"
                     /translation="MKECLWMSFLLLMTMISFFMSFYILLWAFGLILVLLFSSMLWVI
                     DASVIEVMNVLKNTISSQIFRSFGFYLGDFMNLIAALFLFLILMNLSWLVLYVFSSTS
                     HLAVSFSLSFPLWLALILSDCFYNTSSFIASLLPVGAPSFLNPFLTVVGSINCYMSAG
                     HIVLSLVGNYFMSSDFTGFVSIFVLMFSLFTLFLNLELGWFKHMFFVYFILYSDDHPL
                     KWMFDYMS"
     gene            3534..4214
                     /gene="ATP6"
                     /db_xref="GeneID:22162006"
     tRNA            complement(4623..4691)
                     /gene="trnM(CAT)"
                     /product="tRNA-Met"
                     /db_xref="GeneID:22162007"
     gene            complement(4623..4691)
                     /gene="trnM(CAT)"
                     /db_xref="GeneID:22162007"
     tRNA            complement(4711..4775)
                     /gene="trnY(GTA)"
                     /product="tRNA-Tyr"
                     /db_xref="GeneID:22162008"
     gene            complement(4711..4775)
                     /gene="trnY(GTA)"
                     /db_xref="GeneID:22162008"
     tRNA            complement(5054..5121)
                     /gene="trnC(GCA)"
                     /product="tRNA-Cys"
                     /db_xref="GeneID:22162009"
     gene            complement(5054..5121)
                     /gene="trnC(GCA)"
                     /db_xref="GeneID:22162009"
     tRNA            complement(5153..5219)
                     /gene="trnW(TCA)"
                     /product="tRNA-Trp"
                     /db_xref="GeneID:22162010"
     gene            complement(5153..5219)
                     /gene="trnW(TCA)"
                     /db_xref="GeneID:22162010"
     tRNA            complement(5475..5539)
                     /gene="trnQ(TTG)"
                     /product="tRNA-Gln"
                     /db_xref="GeneID:22162011"
     gene            complement(5475..5539)
                     /gene="trnQ(TTG)"
                     /db_xref="GeneID:22162011"
     tRNA            complement(5544..5609)
                     /gene="trnG(TCC)"
                     /product="tRNA-Gly"
                     /db_xref="GeneID:22162012"
     gene            complement(5544..5609)
                     /gene="trnG(TCC)"
                     /db_xref="GeneID:22162012"
     tRNA            complement(5672..5736)
                     /gene="trnE(TTC)"
                     /product="tRNA-Glu"
                     /db_xref="GeneID:22162013"
     gene            complement(5672..5736)
                     /gene="trnE(TTC)"
                     /db_xref="GeneID:22162013"
     rRNA            5803..6697
                     /product="12S ribosomal RNA"
     tRNA            6692..6760
                     /gene="trnV(TAC)"
                     /product="tRNA-Val"
                     /db_xref="GeneID:22162014"
     gene            6692..6760
                     /gene="trnV(TAC)"
                     /db_xref="GeneID:22162014"
     rRNA            6737..8123
                     /product="16S ribosomal RNA"
     tRNA            8154..8218
                     /gene="trnL(TAA)"
                     /product="tRNA-Leu"
                     /db_xref="GeneID:22162015"
     gene            8154..8218
                     /gene="trnL(TAA)"
                     /db_xref="GeneID:22162015"
     tRNA            8287..8353
                     /gene="trnL(TAG)"
                     /product="tRNA-Leu"
                     /db_xref="GeneID:22162016"
     gene            8287..8353
                     /gene="trnL(TAG)"
                     /db_xref="GeneID:22162016"
     CDS             8357..9298
                     /gene="ND1"
                     /codon_start=1
                     /transl_table=5
                     /product="NADH dehydrogenase subunit 1"
                     /protein_id="YP_009107339.1"
                     /db_xref="GI:722490266"
                     /db_xref="GeneID:22162017"
                     /translation="MIISLFSCGISYICVLLAVAFFTFLERKGLSYMQLRKGPNKVGF
                     IGVPQPIADAAKLLTKEIVKPIFSNYFLYLGAPVFSFSLALLLWQLYPSCFSVVYFKW
                     GVLFFLCVSSLNVYGTLLAGWSSNSKYALIGSLRAVAQTISYEVSMVLIFLFPLFVVG
                     SFSFFDIKDSQCVVWFIFLMCPISFLWFVSCVAETNRAPFDFAEGESELVSGFNVEYG
                     AVGFALIFLAEYANILVMSLFSVVLFLGGPFLMVLCSDFVMMVKVMILAFLFIWVRAS
                     YPRFRYDFLMNLTWKLFLPIALVLLLFLLVMMFNLFL"
     gene            8357..9298
                     /gene="ND1"
                     /db_xref="GeneID:22162017"
     tRNA            9300..9367
                     /gene="trnP(TGG)"
                     /product="tRNA-Pro"
                     /db_xref="GeneID:22162018"
     gene            9300..9367
                     /gene="trnP(TGG)"
                     /db_xref="GeneID:22162018"
     CDS             9371..9871
                     /gene="ND6"
                     /codon_start=1
                     /transl_table=5
                     /product="NADH dehydrogenase subunit 6"
                     /protein_id="YP_009107340.1"
                     /db_xref="GI:722490267"
                     /db_xref="GeneID:22162019"
                     /translation="MTVLIFGSLSLTFCFVIPLMAQPLSLGFCIMMLTLLMCVLIGVF
                     LSSWYGFILFLIYVGGLLVMFAYVAALIPNIFMDIDLFGGLIGVVQISFMYMYWSFFF
                     IDVKGLDVLNVMSMVNKKVSSVELVSPEFITILIGLGVILLVNMIVVVKICYHKYSVM
                     RPFLSM"
     gene            9371..9871
                     /gene="ND6"
                     /db_xref="GeneID:22162019"
     CDS             9903..11042
                     /gene="CYTB"
                     /codon_start=1
                     /transl_table=5
                     /product="cytochrome b"
                     /protein_id="YP_009107341.1"
                     /db_xref="GI:722490268"
                     /db_xref="GeneID:22162020"
                     /translation="MHSSLRKAHPILKVINGSLIDLPSPSNLSIWWNFGSLLGLCLCI
                     QVVTGFFLSMHYVGHIDLAFSSVMHISRDVGFGWLIRVVHANGASAFFICIYLHIGRG
                     MYYGSYVNYHTWNVGVVLLFLTMAVAFLGYVLPWGQMSFWGASVITSLLSAVPYIGKM
                     LVEWIWGGFAIDNATLTRFFAIHFLLPFVIVVMTILHLLFLHETGSNNMLGISSDIEK
                     VSFHVYYSYKDLLGFIILLFLFFYLVLFFPQLLSDPENFISANPMVTPVHIQPEWYFL
                     FAYAILRSIPNKLGGVIALVFSILILLILPLSNNSIMWSFVFYPMNQILFWFFVGVFL
                     ILTWIGSCPVEMPFSSIGQVFTCMYFMYFLVNLILYWLWDKVLDF"
     gene            9903..11042
                     /gene="CYTB"
                     /db_xref="GeneID:22162020"
     tRNA            11056..11121
                     /gene="trnS(TGA)"
                     /product="tRNA-Ser"
                     /db_xref="GeneID:22162021"
     gene            11056..11121
                     /gene="trnS(TGA)"
                     /db_xref="GeneID:22162021"
     CDS             11142..11438
                     /gene="ND4L"
                     /codon_start=1
                     /transl_table=5
                     /product="NADH dehydrogenase subunit 4L"
                     /protein_id="YP_009107342.1"
                     /db_xref="GI:722490269"
                     /db_xref="GeneID:22162022"
                     /translation="MSLFYLVLVCIVGFLMSLLALILQYKHLLSILLSLEAMAVNLFV
                     MLFVLLNSIALAGEGSFVFITLGACEASLGLAILVSMIRVRGNDYVSSFSSQKC"
     gene            11142..11438
                     /gene="ND4L"
                     /db_xref="GeneID:22162022"
     CDS             11432..12802
                     /gene="ND4"
                     /transl_table=5
                     /product="NADH dehydrogenase subunit 4"
                     /protein_id="YP_009107343.1"
                     /db_xref="GI:722490270"
                     /db_xref="GeneID:22162023"
                     /translation="MSLSLLLFYSFELFWYISIWGLGVGCLFCVLNILSFQFSFSMYN
                     SFVSIDVMSVLLVLLSLWISLLMLLSSQLSVKMVDNYSSVFCVVILVLNLVLIVTFCV
                     SSVNVFYFFFEASLIPTLMIILGWGYQPERLQAGMYMIIYTVAASLPLLFCLMWGSGV
                     FNCYNMFVVFLVLKYKFWFLPYTWLFFILVVLLAFLVKLPMFLVHLWLPKAHVEAPVA
                     GSMVLAAVLLKLGGYGVIRMYQFYGIQVFNMFLVVVFLSLWGGLLTSVICFRQIDFKS
                     LIAYSSVGHMALMLLGIFSNTSWGWSGAVVVMISHGFCSSALFSLANFTYEKSYTRSL
                     FVSKGLLIVIPFLSLWWFLFCVMNMAAPPSLNLVGELMIFPAVIFSSKYYIFPLLFMS
                     FFATVYSMYLYSGVNHGGSPKFLSSFGNLKDVNVLVLFLHWIPANFLVMNSELVFWWL
                     "
     gene            11432..12802
                     /gene="ND4"
                     /db_xref="GeneID:22162023"
     tRNA            12803..12865
                     /gene="trnH(GTG)"
                     /product="tRNA-His"
                     /db_xref="GeneID:22162024"
     gene            12803..12865
                     /gene="trnH(GTG)"
                     /db_xref="GeneID:22162024"
     CDS             12867..14582
                     /gene="ND5"
                     /codon_start=1
                     /transl_table=5
                     /product="NADH dehydrogenase subunit 5"
                     /protein_id="YP_009107344.1"
                     /db_xref="GI:722490271"
                     /db_xref="GeneID:22162025"
                     /translation="MYSILKLSSVSSILLFFYSGFVFIMSFWFMMNNKCFFVEWVILN
                     LSSCSMKMSVVIDDVSLSFSSVVCLISGCVMIFSSSYMSHDVFLNRFIWLVMLFVLSM
                     NMLIFIPSLPALLLGWDGLGIVSFILVIYYQNNKSLGAGMLTVLVNRIGDVMILVSVS
                     ILVILGYWNIMMLEEFVLSSYLSLCILIAGMTKSAQMPFSSWLPAAMAAPTPVSALVH
                     SSTLVTAGVFLLIRFFPVLEKWGLFKSLLLMVSVCTMLMAGVGASYENDLKKIIALST
                     LSQLGVMMMSLALGLPMLALFHLYTHALFKALLFLCAGAIIHSGEGNQDIRLMNMMYY
                     QLPLTSSCMNIANMSLCGGLFLSGFYSKDLILELSLFNSISLLMIVMIFLGTALTIVY
                     SVRLSFMSLWSVNKGIGFHSKGDFNVYFNFPMVVLSLTAIMLGAVLQYSFLSFELNSF
                     LLPIWQKSIVLIIVLMMVVVTMVLLKKFYCNKFVSKLSSFLSLMWFLVPLSTYPFVKF
                     SMITGTYVLKSIDQGWVEILGGQGSFSVVMTLSKAGQMIQLKMFNFLVVFMISLMIVV
                     YFVFM"
     gene            12867..14582
                     /gene="ND5"
                     /db_xref="GeneID:22162025"
     tRNA            14830..14898
                     /gene="trnT(TGT)"
                     /product="tRNA-Thr"
                     /db_xref="GeneID:22162026"
     gene            14830..14898
                     /gene="trnT(TGT)"
                     /db_xref="GeneID:22162026"
     tRNA            15183..15247
                     /gene="trnF(GAA)"
                     /product="tRNA-Phe"
                     /db_xref="GeneID:22162027"
     gene            15183..15247
                     /gene="trnF(GAA)"
                     /db_xref="GeneID:22162027"
     CDS             15583..16362
                     /gene="COX3"
                     /codon_start=1
                     /transl_table=5
                     /product="cytochrome c oxidase subunit III"
                     /protein_id="YP_009107345.1"
                     /db_xref="GI:722490272"
                     /db_xref="GeneID:22162028"
                     /translation="MSRNPYHLVEFSPWPLTGSIGALFLTLGLVGWFHLGIYSLLLVG
                     LFLIVFTMIQWWRDVVRESTYQGFHTVKVCKGLRWGMILFIASEVLFFFAFFWAYFHS
                     SLAPSLELGSCWPPVGVYPLNPFGVPLLNTGVLLSSGVTVTWAHHSLMEGYWFSGLWG
                     LICTISLGVYFTFLQAGEYFEAPFNISDGVYGSTFFVATGFHGLHVLIGSTFLFVCFI
                     RVLFNHFSMGHHFGFEAAAWYWHFVDVVWLFLYLSIYWWGY"
     gene            15583..16362
                     /gene="COX3"
                     /db_xref="GeneID:22162028"
     tRNA            16380..16450
                     /gene="trnK(TTT)"
                     /product="tRNA-Lys"
                     /db_xref="GeneID:22162029"
     gene            16380..16450
                     /gene="trnK(TTT)"
                     /db_xref="GeneID:22162029"
     tRNA            16463..16518
                     /gene="trnA(TGC)"
                     /product="tRNA-Ala"
                     /db_xref="GeneID:22162030"
     gene            16463..16518
                     /gene="trnA(TGC)"
                     /db_xref="GeneID:22162030"
     tRNA            16521..16593
                     /gene="trnR(TCG)"
                     /product="tRNA-Arg"
                     /db_xref="GeneID:22162031"
     gene            16521..16593
                     /gene="trnR(TCG)"
                     /db_xref="GeneID:22162031"
     tRNA            16595..16662
                     /gene="trnN(GTT)"
                     /product="tRNA-Asn"
                     /db_xref="GeneID:22162032"
     gene            16595..16662
                     /gene="trnN(GTT)"
                     /db_xref="GeneID:22162032"
     tRNA            16667..16736
                     /gene="trnI(GAT)"
                     /product="tRNA-Ile"
                     /db_xref="GeneID:22162033"
     gene            16667..16736
                     /gene="trnI(GAT)"
                     /db_xref="GeneID:22162033"
     CDS             16737..17088
                     /gene="ND3"
                     /note="TAA stop codon is completed by the addition of 3'
                     Aresidues to the mRNA"
                     /codon_start=1
                     /transl_except="(pos:17088,aa:TERM)"
                     /transl_table=5
                     /product="NADH dehydrogenase subunit 3"
                     /protein_id="YP_009107346.1"
                     /db_xref="GI:722490273"
                     /db_xref="GeneID:22162034"
                     /translation="MLSSVMSSILGIGLSVLVMGLGWVLSFKMMGDREKNSPFECGFD
                     PMKSARLPYSMRFFLLAIIFLIFDIEIVLLFPLLISVLMMYSYKSILGCFWFLIILII
                     GLFYEWSEGSLDWVH"
     gene            16737..17088
                     /gene="ND3"
                     /db_xref="GeneID:22162034"
     tRNA            17089..17157
                     /gene="trnS(GCT)"
                     /product="tRNA-Ser"
                     /db_xref="GeneID:22162035"
     gene            17089..17157
                     /gene="trnS(GCT)"
                     /db_xref="GeneID:22162035"
ORIGIN      
        1 atgttaaata taccgttgaa ttatttattt ttagtaatga tgatttttgg tactattttt
       61 tctatttcat ctgtgcattg attaagtatt tgagttgggt tggaattaaa tttaattggg
      121 tttttaccta ttttggttta tggtaaaaat attggggaga gagaggctgg aactaaatat
      181 tttattgtgc aagctatagg gtcaaggttt ttaatattta gaaggttagt gctttttagt
      241 tatacttttt cttgagaaat tttaggtatg ttggattttg agtatttttt gtgaagtata
      301 ttatttctaa taatgggtct ttttatgaaa attggtatat ttccgtttca tttttgattt
      361 cctggtgtta tgagtgggtt atcgtgatta tcatgtttgt tattaatcac ttgacagaaa
      421 gtggcacctg tttttttagt tagtatatta atggaaactg ttggtgtgat ttgattatta
      481 ttaatggttt gtattataag ttgtggatct gctgtagtgg gtggttttgg tgggataaat
      541 caatcacaag ttcgtaggtt attagcgtat tcatctattg gacatatagg ttgaattgtt
      601 ttttctttat gtcaaagatg ttacaatata aaggtttatt ttttaattta tgtttttatt
      661 tctttatgtt tatttattgt tttgtgatac agtaatgcga ctttaatgat tagtttaaac
      721 aactttatta agtgtttatt cattgatttt agaattattt tgatgttttt atcattaaga
      781 ggattacctc ctttgttggg ttttgttgcc aagtgaaatg tgtttgtaag aacttctaat
      841 ttttacatat gtggatttat tttgttatta attttgggat ctattataag attgttttat
      901 tatttgagtt tgttttttat tttttttgtt aatatttata gtaaaattat tggtaaagaa
      961 atttttataa attttaattt aattagctta gttttgttaa ttaatctttt aggaggtttt
     1021 attatattga tatttgattt ttatgatttt atttaatgcg ttgattattt tctactaatc
     1081 ataaggatat tggaactttg tatattttgt ttggtatatg atcaggattg gttggtactg
     1141 ggttaagaat tttaattcgg attgagcttg gtcaacctgg tactttatta ggagatgatc
     1201 agttgtataa tgtaattgta actgctcatg catttgttat aatttttttt atagttatgc
     1261 ctataataat tggtgggttt ggaaattgat tgattccttt aatattggga gctcctgata
     1321 tagcttttcc tcgtttaaat aatataagtt tttgattatt acctcctaga ttattacttc
     1381 ttttatcttc agctgctgtc gaaggaggtg ttgggactgg ttgaacagtg tatcctcctt
     1441 tagctggaaa tttagcacat gctggtggtt cagttgattt agctattttt tcattgcatt
     1501 tagctggtgc atcttctatt ttaggggctg ttaattttat tactactgta attaatatac
     1561 gttgatgtgg tatacaattt gagcgattac cgttgtttgt atgatctgtg aaaattactg
     1621 ctattttgct tttactgtct ttaccagtgt tagcaggagc aattactata ttactaactg
     1681 atcgaaattt taatacgtct tttttcgatc ctgctggtgg tggtgaccct attttatatc
     1741 aacatttatt ttggtttttt ggtcaccctg aggtgtatat tttaatttta cctgggtttg
     1801 gtataatttc tcatattgta atacatcatt catgtaaaaa ggagactttt gggactcttg
     1861 ggataattta tgctatatta gctattggta ttttaggttt tattgtgtga gcacatcata
     1921 tatttactgt tggaatagat gttgatactc gtgcatattt tacggctgct actataatta
     1981 ttgctgttcc tactggtatt aaaattttta gttgattggc aactattcat ggttctcaaa
     2041 ttaaatatga aactccaata ttatgagcat tgggatttat ttttttattt actgttggtg
     2101 ggttgactgg aattatattg tctaattctt ctcttgatat tatacttcat gatacttatt
     2161 atgtagttgc tcattttcat tatgtgttat ctataggagc tgtgtttgct ttatttgggg
     2221 cttttaatta ttggtttcct ttgttgactg gtttcacttt acatgagcga tggacaaaag
     2281 ctcattttta tattatgttt gtaggtgtaa atgtaacttt tttcccgcaa cattttttag
     2341 ggttaagcgg aataccacgt cgatattctg attatccgga ttgttatatt aaatgaaatg
     2401 ttatttcttc actagggtca ataatttcat ttgttgctgt attatatttc atagttattg
     2461 tgtgagaagc tttagtatca caacgagggg ttgtatgaag tacacatttg ggaacttcac
     2521 ttgaatggga taatatttta cctgctgatt ttcataatcc atctgagact ggtgttttaa
     2581 ttataagtta agtaagatat gagcttttga ggacaattag gatttcagga cgcagtatct
     2641 cctataatag aggagttaat ttttttccat gatcatgcaa taatgatttt aattataatt
     2701 gttagatttg taggttatgc agcagtatca ttaatattaa ataaatttaa atgtcgatca
     2761 ttagtagaag gtcaagaaat tgagactatt tgaacaatta ttcctgctgt aattttactt
     2821 tttttggctt taccttcatt acggttatta tatttgttgg acgaggttag tgattgtagt
     2881 ttaagtgtga aaggtgttgg acatcaatga tattgaagat acgagtattc tgattttttg
     2941 aatattgaat ttaattcata tataatttca actagtgatt taaatttagg tgattatcgt
     3001 ttattagaag tcgatcatcg tattattctt ccggtaggaa tagatgttcg tatattaatt
     3061 acgtctgatg atgtaattca ttcttgggct gttccttctc ttggtgtaaa agttgacgct
     3121 gttccgggac gtcttaatca attaggtttt tttattaagt atcctggtgt tttttatgga
     3181 caatgttctg aaatttgcgg ggctaatcat tcatttatac ctattgtagt tgaaggagtt
     3241 ttattggaaa cttttattaa atgagttgaa tattgatcta atagcattaa ttaagttaat
     3301 tataaagtta gttaaataat ataatataag gttgtcaacc ttaagttgct aataattagt
     3361 actttttata tgccacagtt atccccatta agatgaattt ttctttttat atttttttga
     3421 gttgtggttt taataacagc tattttaatt tggtggataa aaaaatttga gtgtaattta
     3481 aatgttggga gaggggggga tgattattgt aatgttgaaa ataaatgaag ttgataaaag
     3541 aatgcttgtg gatatctttt ctacttttga tgaccataat caggtttttt atgtcttttt
     3601 atattttatt atgggctttt ggattaattc ttgttttatt atttagttca atattgtggg
     3661 taattgatgc ttcagtaatt gaagtaataa atgttttgaa aaatacaatt agtagccaaa
     3721 tttttcgttc tttcggtttt tatttaggag attttataaa tttaattgca gctttatttt
     3781 tatttttaat tttaataaat ttaagttggt tggtccttta tgtttttagg tcaactagac
     3841 atttagctgt atcattttcc ttaagatttc cattatgatt agcgttaatt ttatcagact
     3901 gtttttataa tacaagatct tttattgctt cattgcttcc ggtaggggct ccttcttttc
     3961 taaatccttt tttgactgtt gtcggttcga ttaattgcta tataagtgct ggtcatattg
     4021 tattaagttt ggttggaaat tattttatgt ctagggattt tactgggttt gtttccattt
     4081 ttgtgttgat gttcaggtta tttacactat ttttgaattt ggaattgggt tgattcaaac
     4141 atatattttt tgtttatttt attttatatt ctgatgatca ccctcttaaa tgaatgtttg
     4201 attatataag ttaatattgt tgttatttac aatgattaaa ggtaagagtg gtgtagagaa
     4261 aattttaaat ttatttttga gggaagaagt atttaaaatt taattaagta ggtgattaaa
     4321 attgagtgta tttatggttg tttaatttta tgtagtgata ataatgatta taaataataa
     4381 ttgatttgag tggtattagt aaagaaataa attaaggtat agtttttgtt atttataaga
     4441 atatggtagg tgagtaagtt agtaagtgtg attagtatta ttaagtgagt tgcaagtgct
     4501 atagtatatg tgtatattaa aattaagtta ttttatgttt tgttttaaat ataaatattg
     4561 attggtaata atagtagtgt tctagttggt tatagaagag taattaattt tatttattgt
     4621 ttatgtaaaa gaatagcaaa attcattttt gaggtatgag cacaatagct tatgtattag
     4681 cttatttaac agttacttgg tctgatttgg tttgttaagg atgtaatttc cgtggttaga
     4741 tctacaatct attgcatgtg ctatgctgtt aacaataata tttgaatttg ttttacggcg
     4801 gaagtaatct aattttattt ataatttaat attttggaat taatttaatg gttgtgtgtg
     4861 gaggagagcg aggcggcttg gttgcttcgc gactttctgc tttctgtata acgtgttatt
     4921 aagcaacaaa tgtttgtatt tggttagttg cgttgtaaga aaaggaaatc ctttaattat
     4981 aattttattg ttgatttggt gcgtagtatt gttagttgat tttgagatgt ttattattat
     5041 tattattaca tagatatact agaagaaagt tttcattttt gaatttgcaa ttcgtggttt
     5101 taatttataa actatagtat agataaaatt agaatatgtg gtaagattta aataagatct
     5161 aagaattttt tccttattgg tagctttgaa ggctgctagt ttatataact taagatctta
     5221 gtttaattaa atgaagtggt ggctatttct tatgaatttc aatgttttat ataatgaaag
     5281 gatgtagaag aataattatt cattttcggg gtatgagccc aatagcttac gtattagctt
     5341 attctacaga ggtaaagtgt gttaattata attaaatgtg tgtaagaagc tggtttgtta
     5401 aaaagggttc tcattttctt ttttatttga tggttgttag gtgtggtgct aatatagttt
     5461 ggtgaggtat taatttatta aaaggtgagt gatccttctt aagaattcaa aattctttgt
     5521 acgctaatac tgtttaatat gaatgcctta tttaaagtta attaaaattt ccgcttggaa
     5581 ggcgaacgta atccctatac tgatatggca gccccgtgta aatttttaat atttgttaaa
     5641 gatgtgttat tgttattatt tgttgataat ttatttttaa taaatttata ttatactttt
     5701 aagatgaaac cttaacgtgc tttacacttt aaaaacatta tatgtgtgtt gagttggtgg
     5761 gtttaagtgt ttatgattgg attaatttat gtttaagttg aagttgaact tggttttgat
     5821 ttaaaatgta taatgtgaat aaaggttaat acatggtatt tgtatggttg ggtaaggagt
     5881 agagttgatg gttataatta ttttgcgtaa tgcaggatgg ttatgttgat tcttgatatt
     5941 atagtagtag atgatgtata aggtttttta ctaacaccag tatgtgattt tggttaatga
     6001 atgaaaattt gaaccaggtt agtttgttaa gggttggtaa atttagtgcc agcatccgcg
     6061 gttaaactaa agactctagt tatatagatg atggtggaaa aggtaaatag acgtgatgag
     6121 gtattttaag gtttattgtt tagatgtaaa atgtgtaaat ggtagtttat tttagttgga
     6181 atatatatat gggttgagtt tacgatattt gaagttgaaa ctaggattag ataccctatt
     6241 atttttggat ttaaattggt gtaaggctta cctggggact acgaataatt ttgaatttaa
     6301 aactcaaaag acttggcggt attttagacc acttagggga acctgtctcg taatcgatag
     6361 tccgcgtttt acctggcctt atatttatgg tatgtatacc gtcatcgtca ggtaactttt
     6421 gagaattagc gaagttagcg gttataaatt aatttattaa gacgttagat caaggtgcag
     6481 cttatattga ggtgaggatg ggttacaatt aaaaagttgt aatatggaat aggagatgaa
     6541 agtttcttaa gaaggaggac ttaaaagtaa ggatcaatga agtagtgttg ttctgaatta
     6601 gaggctctgg agtgtgcaca catcgcccgt cgctctcgtt gaaaaatgag ataagtcgta
     6661 acatagtaag ggtaacggaa gttgttctta gagaagtata gcatatgtaa tgtgtttcgt
     6721 ttacatcgag aagaatgctt taattataaa gttactttta attggtttaa ttgtttagga
     6781 tatatttgat gtatgtttaa aaaagcattt ttttatttag taatggtgat tgaaatatgt
     6841 agtgtgggat gagtactgta agggaagtga tgttgaattg agttaaagca gttgtttata
     6901 atgtaccttt tgtatcatgg tttagcgaga ttgtgaatta aattaatttt tcccgaaacc
     6961 taatgggcta ttttgattta tttgtggagt aaattttagt gagtgtagca gaactcttgt
     7021 gaaaaattga aattgaaatt atattttatt cgtattaggt gatagctggt ttttctataa
     7081 atatatataa gtatagaatt atataaaagc taattgaagt ttatttgatt ggttttggta
     7141 taatttaaag gtagttaagg ctaatcttaa ttattgtaag aagtgtaaat tgatagtgat
     7201 tttgaaatat aagcttggag ttagctatta taattagttt gttataaaat atttatgttt
     7261 tgtgtgaaat taatttttaa gtatatttta tattgatggg aatgtataaa tttaattatt
     7321 gttggttgta atgtatatgc taaaatgagt attttataat gatgattcta aaggtaagta
     7381 gatgtttaga tttgttttta ttttagataa tgaaatgcga ataaggaatt cggcaaagtt
     7441 ttatttcgcc tgtttagcaa aaacatgtct ttttgttata taaatataga aagtcagacc
     7501 tgcccggtga atatttattt aaacggccgc ggtattttga ccgtgcaaag gtagcataat
     7561 cagttgtctt ataattgaag actggaatga atggttaaac gaaattagag ctgtttcatt
     7621 tgtatttatt agaaattggc ttttaaatga agagatttaa atttgattga gggacaagaa
     7681 gaccctattg agctttaaat aattttaagg gttaaggtta ttattataaa gatctatggt
     7741 ctttagtatt tttttagttg gggcgactaa ggaacaggag aagcttcctt tatttattta
     7801 attgataaat tttgatcctg tattactgat taagagagat agttaccata gggataacag
     7861 cataatcttc ttggagagtt cttattaaaa aggggggttg tgacctcgat gttggactaa
     7921 aatatcctaa gggtgtagaa gcttttgagg gttggtctgt tcgaccatta aaattttaca
     7981 tgatctgagt tcagaccggc gtgagccagg tcagtttcta tctttaatta tgatatttga
     8041 ctttagtacg aaaggatcaa gttaatagag tgtttaaaat ctttatttag aatttatata
     8101 atttatggtt tagtattatt atatttggtt ttttttagtg gtgtggtaag ataataaagg
     8161 tggcagatta gtgcattagg tttaagccct aaatataaaa gggttttttt cctttataat
     8221 tttaattgtt tgtggttgat ttattaatat tgttttatta gatgtaaaaa taagatttgt
     8281 tgataagaag aaatagtagg gtgtaatgta ttaggtttag attctaagaa taagaagttg
     8341 atcttcttcc tctgtgatga ttatttcttt gttttcttgt ggtatttcat acatttgtgt
     8401 tttgttggcg gttgcttttt ttacgttttt ggagcgtaaa ggtttaagat atatgcagtt
     8461 gcgaaagggg cctaataagg ttgggtttat tggtgttcca caacctattg ctgatgctgc
     8521 taaattgttg actaaagaaa ttgttaagcc tattttttct aattattttt tatatttggg
     8581 tgctcctgtt tttagattta gtttggcttt gctattatga cagctgtatc cgagctgttt
     8641 tagtgttgtt tattttaagt ggggggtttt gttttttttg tgcgtatcta ggttgaatgt
     8701 gtatggaact ttgttggctg ggtggtcttc taattcgaag tatgctttaa tcggtagact
     8761 tcgtgctgtt gctcaaacta tttcttatga ggtaagtata gttttaattt ttttatttcc
     8821 tctttttgta gttggtagat ttagattttt tgatattaag gattcacagt gtgtggtttg
     8881 atttattttt ttgatgtgtc caatttcttt tttgtggttt gtctcatgtg ttgctgagac
     8941 taatcgggcg ccttttgatt ttgctgaggg tgaatctgaa ttagtttctg gttttaatgt
     9001 tgagtacggt gctgttggat ttgctcttat ttttcttgct gagtatgcca atattttggt
     9061 tataaggtta tttagggtgg ttttgttttt aggtgggcct tttttaatag ttttgtgtag
     9121 tgattttgtg ataatagtga aggttatgat tttggctttt ttatttattt gggttcgtgc
     9181 tagttatccg cggtttcgat atgatttttt aatgaattta acttgaaagt tatttcttcc
     9241 aattgcttta gttttgctgt tatttttatt agttatgatg tttaatttgt ttttataagc
     9301 agagtagtag tttaataaaa tattagcgtt ggaagctaaa gattaggttg atgtacctac
     9361 tgtctgatag atgacagtat taatttttgg ttcgttgagt ttaacttttt gttttgttat
     9421 tccattgatg gctcagcctt tgagattagg attttgtatt ataatgttaa cgttgttaat
     9481 gtgtgtgttg attggtgtat ttttgtcttc gtggtatggg tttattttgt ttttgattta
     9541 tgtgggtggt ttgttggtta tgtttgctta tgttgctgcc cttattccta atatttttat
     9601 agatattgat ttgtttggtg gtttaattgg ggttgttcaa attagtttta tgtatatata
     9661 ttgaaggttt ttttttattg atgtgaaagg tttagatgtt ttaaatgtta tgtctatggt
     9721 taataagaaa gtaaggagtg ttgaattagt atctcctgaa tttattacta ttttaattgg
     9781 tttgggtgtt attttgttag taaacataat tgtagttgtg aagatttgtt atcataaata
     9841 tagggtaatg cgaccttttt tgagtatgta aatttaataa gtaatgtatt attgggagta
     9901 gaatgcatag ttcgttgcga aaggctcatc ctattttaaa ggttattaat ggttcgttga
     9961 ttgatttacc ttctccttca aatttatcta tttggtggaa ttttggttct ttgttggggt
    10021 tgtgtctttg tattcaggtt gttactggtt tttttctttc tatgcattat gttggacata
    10081 ttgatttggc ttttagttct gtgatgcata ttaggcgaga tgtgggattt gggtgattaa
    10141 ttcgtgttgt tcatgcgaat ggggcgtctg cgttttttat ttgtatttat ttacatattg
    10201 gtcgtggtat atattatgga tcatatgtaa attatcatac atgaaatgtt ggtgttgtat
    10261 tgttgttttt aacaatggct gttgcttttt tgggttatgt tctaccgtgg gggcagatat
    10321 ccttttgggg ggcttctgtg attactaggt tattatctgc tgttccttat attgggaaga
    10381 tattggttga atgaatttga ggtgggtttg ctattgataa tgctacgttg actcggtttt
    10441 ttgctattca ttttcttttg ccttttgtta ttgtagtgat gactatttta catttgttgt
    10501 ttttacatga gactgggtct aataatatat tagggattag tagtgatatt gagaaggttt
    10561 cttttcatgt ttattataga tataaagact tattggggtt tattatttta ttgtttttgt
    10621 ttttttattt ggttttgttt tttccgcagt tgttgagtga tccggagaat tttatttctg
    10681 caaatcctat agttactcca gtgcatattc aacctgaatg gtattttttg tttgcttatg
    10741 ctattttacg gtctatccct aataagttag gtggtgtgat tgctttggtg ttttctattt
    10801 taattttatt gattttacct ttaaggaata atagtattat atgatctttt gttttttatc
    10861 ctataaatca aattttgttt tggttttttg ttggtgtatt tttaattttg acttggattg
    10921 gtagatgtcc ggtggagatg ccgttttcaa gaattggtca ggtttttact tgtatgtatt
    10981 ttatgtattt tttagtgaat ttgattttat attgattgtg ggataaggtt ttggattttt
    11041 aattaagtgt ttataagtta ttatcctggg gaagatttgt cttgaaaata aattttaagt
    11101 gttcgattct cttagtagct tgattaaaaa tgttttatta tatgaggtta ttttacttgg
    11161 ttttagtttg tattgtggga tttttgatat ctttgttggc tttgatttta caatataaac
    11221 atttattgag gattctttta aggttggagg ctatagctgt taatttattt gttatgttgt
    11281 ttgtgttatt aaatagtatt gctttagctg gtgagggttc ttttgttttt attactttag
    11341 gagcatgtga ggctagtctg gggttggcga ttttggtttc tatgattcga gtgcgtggga
    11401 atgattacgt cagaagattt tcatctcaga agtgttaggg attttttttt tgagtttatc
    11461 tttgttgtta ttttataggt ttgaattgtt ttgatatatt agaatttgag gtttgggggt
    11521 tggttgttta ttttgtgttc taaatatttt aaggtttcag ttttcatttt ctatatataa
    11581 taggtttgtt tcaattgatg ttatgtctgt tttattggtg ctattatctt tatgaatttc
    11641 attattgata ttgttatcaa ggcagttaag ggtaaagata gtagataatt atagatctgt
    11701 tttttgtgtt gttattttgg ttttaaattt ggttttgatt gttacttttt gtgtttctag
    11761 tgttaatgtg ttttattttt tttttgaggc ttcattgatt ccaacgttga taattatttt
    11821 ggggtgggga tatcaaccgg agcggcttca ggctggtatg tatatgatta tttatactgt
    11881 tgctgcttca ttgccattgt tattttgttt aatgtgaggt agtggagtgt ttaattgtta
    11941 taatatattt gtggtttttt tggtattaaa atataagttt tgatttttgc catatacgtg
    12001 gttgtttttt attttagttg tgttattggc atttttggtt aagttgccta tatttcttgt
    12061 acatctatgg ttgcctaagg ctcatgttga ggctcctgtg gctggatcta tagtgttggc
    12121 tgctgttttg ttgaagttgg gtggttatgg tgttattcgt atgtatcagt tttatggtat
    12181 tcaggtgttt aatatgtttt tagtagttgt atttttaagg ttatgaggag gattattaac
    12241 tagggttatt tgttttcggc agattgattt taaatcattg attgcttatt cttcagttgg
    12301 acatatagct cttatacttt tgggtatttt ttctaatact tcatgggggt ggtctggtgc
    12361 tgtggttgta atgatttctc atggattttg ttcatctgct ttatttagat tagctaattt
    12421 tacttatgaa aagagttata ctcgtagttt gtttgtttct aagggtttat tgattgttat
    12481 tccgtttttg tcgttatggt gatttttatt ttgtgtaatg aatatggctg ctccaccaag
    12541 tttaaatttg gttggtgagt tgatgatttt tcctgcagtg atttttaggt caaaatatta
    12601 tatttttcct ttgttgttta taagattttt tgctactgtt tatagtatat atttatatag
    12661 gggggtaaat catggtggta gtccaaaatt tttaagttct tttgggaatt tgaaagatgt
    12721 aaatgttttg gtgttatttc ttcactgaat tccggcaaat tttttagtaa tgaatagtga
    12781 gttggttttt tgatgattgt aaactaaatt agtttaaata gaatattaga ttgtggttct
    12841 aatggtaaag tttttttatt tagtaaatgt atagtatttt aaaattatct tctgtaagtt
    12901 ctattttatt atttttttat agtgggtttg tatttattat gagtttttgg tttataataa
    12961 ataataaatg tttttttgtt gaatgggtta ttttaaattt aaggtcatgt tctataaaaa
    13021 tgagagttgt gattgatgat gttagcttga gatttaggag agttgtttgt ttaatttctg
    13081 gttgtgtaat gattttttcg tctagttata tgagacatga tgtattttta aatcgattta
    13141 tttgattggt tatattgttt gtgttatcga taaatatgct tatttttatt ccaaggttac
    13201 cagctttatt attaggttga gatgggttag gtattgtttc ttttattttg gttatttatt
    13261 atcaaaataa taaatcgttg ggtgctggta tacttactgt tctagttaat cgtattgggg
    13321 atgttatgat tttggtatct gttaggattt tagttatttt aggttattga aatattataa
    13381 tattggagga gtttgtatta tcttcatatt tgagattatg cattttaatt gctgggataa
    13441 ctaagagtgc acagatgcca ttttctagct ggttgcctgc ggcaatggct gctccaactc
    13501 ctgtttcagc tttggtgcat tcttctactt tagtaacagc tggtgttttt ttattgattc
    13561 gtttttttcc tgttttggaa aaatggggtt tgtttaaatc tttgttatta atagtttctg
    13621 tttgcactat attaatggct ggtgtagggg ctagctatga gaatgatttg aaaaaaatta
    13681 ttgctttgtc aacattaagg cagttagggg tgataatgat gaggttggct ttaggacttc
    13741 ccatattagc tctttttcat ttatacaccc atgctttatt taaggctctt ttgtttttat
    13801 gtgcaggtgc tattattcat aggggtgagg gaaatcaaga tattcgtttg atgaatataa
    13861 tatattatca attgccgttg actagaaggt gtataaatat tgctaatata tccttgtgtg
    13921 gtgggttatt tttgagtggg ttttattcga aggatcttat tttagaatta aggttgttta
    13981 attctattag attattaata attgtaataa tttttttggg tactgctttg acgattgttt
    14041 atagtgtgcg tttgtcgttt atatctcttt ggagtgtgaa taaaggaatt ggatttcata
    14101 gaaagggtga ttttaatgtt tattttaatt ttccgatagt agttcttagg ttaacagcta
    14161 ttatattagg ggctgtgtta caatactctt ttttaagatt tgaattgaat tcttttcttt
    14221 tgcctatttg gcaaaaaaga attgtgttaa ttattgtctt aatgatggta gtggtgacta
    14281 tggtgttgct taaaaagttt tattgtaata agtttgttag aaaattaaga aggtttttaa
    14341 gattgatgtg atttttagtt ccattatcaa catatccttt tgttaagttt agtataatta
    14401 ctggtactta tgttttgaaa tctattgatc aggggtgggt tgagatttta ggtggtcagg
    14461 gtaggttttc tgtagtaata actttaagaa aggctggtca aataattcaa ttaaaaatat
    14521 ttaatttttt agttgtgttt ataattagtt tgataattgt tgtatatttt gtttttatat
    14581 agttttttat tttatgttta aaaaccaaat ataaatagga attaaggaat tatgagaatt
    14641 atagttatga aatattacta aaagagtgga gttatttaat gtattgtaaa ttgaaattga
    14701 gtagttggga gtttaatatt ataatgatag ttattgttga tggattaaag gaaaaagttg
    14761 aaggatgtgt ttaaggattt agttatgtaa attgtgtatt ggatagttgt ttcatatgtt
    14821 tgtaatgagg taataagtag tttaaatata aaatattggt cttgtaaatc aatgagtgaa
    14881 attagttttc ctattacatt tatggattat agttggttta agttgtatgt tatgatataa
    14941 ttgtgataag gtagtaagcg ctaaattaat ttaaatgata attaaataaa ggttatgttt
    15001 tatttgaagt ggtttttaaa atatgattta gttttattat ttttaatatt ataaagatag
    15061 ttttaaattg ttaatttgaa ttaatgtatt gtgtatagaa ataaagatga gtattttaat
    15121 tttaggttgg aagctagttt tgtttaatta tagtgaatat agaattttgt tggtaattaa
    15181 ttattttagt agcttaaagt tgagagtaga gcattgaagg tgctaaggta gtggatgctc
    15241 taaaatataa ataaattgaa atttattgta attgatgaaa ggttagtttg gtatgtttat
    15301 attttatata taagtgtaat ttattattaa atatttaagg ttttagtatg gtttacttaa
    15361 atgattatat tattttattt ttaattttaa gtattaattt atattaggtt tagaataaga
    15421 ttattaagta gttggtttaa tataagttga gtggtatagt atttgtttat tttgagttaa
    15481 atagaattta tagtgtatga aagaaatgta tgttggctgg tggtggtggt atgggtaatt
    15541 gatatggttt aaaaagaaat attttatata tatattaaag taatgaggcg gaatccttat
    15601 catttggttg aatttagtcc ttggccttta actggttcta ttggtgcatt gtttttaacg
    15661 ttgggtttgg ttgggtgatt tcatttagga atttataggt tattattagt tggattgttt
    15721 cttattgtgt ttactataat tcagtgatga cgagatgttg ttcgtgaatc tacatatcag
    15781 ggatttcata ctgttaaagt atgtaagggg ttacgttggg gaataatttt gtttattgca
    15841 tctgaagttt tatttttttt tgcttttttt tgggcttatt ttcatagtag attagctcct
    15901 aggttagaat taggatcttg ttggcctcct gttggtgttt atcctttaaa tccatttggt
    15961 gttcctttat tgaatactgg tgttttactt tcttcagggg ttacagttac ttgagctcat
    16021 cataggttaa tagaaggtta ttgatttagg ggtctttgag gattaatttg tactattagg
    16081 ttgggtgttt attttacatt tcttcaagct ggggaatatt ttgaagcacc ttttaatatt
    16141 tctgatggtg tgtatggttc gacttttttt gttgctactg gatttcatgg tttacatgtt
    16201 ttaattggga gtactttttt atttgtttgt tttattcgag tattgtttaa tcatttttct
    16261 ataggtcatc attttggatt tgaggctgct gcttgatatt gacattttgt tgatgttgtg
    16321 tggttatttt tatatttgtc aatttattga tgaggttatt aaatgtttag ttttgtttac
    16381 cttaaatagc ttattaagca ttagattttt aatttaaaga taagaataaa taaattattg
    16441 tttttgagga gtagtggtta gtggtttaat taaaaatctg atttgcattc agaaatgaga
    16501 cggtaagtct ttgaatcata ttataaggag catagaatta atgcatatgg tttcggccca
    16561 tgattttaaa ggtgtaaaat ccttttttat aagataaatg aaaaccaaag agaggtatct
    16621 agctgttaat tagaatattg tataaaatta ctactcattt agatagagca ttgcgccgga
    16681 tgaacggaaa tcgttgatgt tgattattat aaggattgtg aagttctttg atgctaatgt
    16741 tgagtagggt tataagtaga attttaggta ttggcttatc tgttttagtt atggggcttg
    16801 gttgagtatt gtcttttaaa ataataggtg atcgtgaaaa aaattctcct tttgaatgcg
    16861 ggtttgatcc aataaaatct gcgcggttac cttattcaat gcgatttttt ttgttggcta
    16921 ttatttttct tatttttgat attgagattg ttttgttgtt tccattatta attagtgttt
    16981 tgataatata tagttataaa aggattttag gatgtttttg gtttttaatt attttgatta
    17041 ttgggttgtt ttatgagtgg agtgagggat ctttagattg ggttcattag aaaaaaattt
    17101 ggattaagat ggggttgcta actttatctt gggtaattcg attttatcct ttttctt
//
