# Supplementary material for: Relation between mitochondrial DNA hyperdiversity, mutation rate and mitochondrial genome evolution in Melarhaphe neritoides (Gastropoda: Littorinidae) and other Caenogastropoda
Source: Sci Rep. 2018 Dec 19;8:17964. doi: 10.1038/s41598-018-36428-7 (PMC6299273; doi:10.1038/s41598-018-36428-7)
Supplement: Supplementary file 3 — Supplementary Dataset 1 [file 41598_2018_36428_MOESM3_ESM.zip › Cipangopaludina chinensis NC_035734.gb]

LOCUS       Cipangopaludina_       17009 bp    DNA     linear   INV 08-MAR-2018
DEFINITION  Cipangopaludina chinensis isolate AY-20160612-Cch-2 mitochondrion,
            complete genome.
ACCESSION   NC_035734
KEYWORDS    RefSeq.
SOURCE      mitochondrion Cipangopaludina chinensis
  ORGANISM  Cipangopaludina chinensis
            Eukaryota; Metazoa; Lophotrochozoa; Mollusca; Gastropoda;
            Caenogastropoda; Architaenioglossa; Ampullarioidea; Viviparidae;
            Cipangopaludina.
REFERENCE   1  (bases 1 to 17009)
  AUTHORS   Wang,J.G., Zhang,D., Jakovlic,I. and Wang,W.M.
  TITLE     Sequencing of the complete mitochondrial genomes of eight
            freshwater snail species exposes pervasive paraphyly within the
            Viviparidae family (Caenogastropoda)
  JOURNAL   PLoS ONE 12 (7), E0181699 (2017)
  PUBMED    28742843
  REMARK    Publication Status: Online-Only
REFERENCE   2  (bases 1 to 17009)
  CONSRTM   NCBI Genome Project
  TITLE     Direct Submission
  JOURNAL   Submitted (31-AUG-2017) National Center for Biotechnology
            Information, NIH, Bethesda, MD 20894, USA
REFERENCE   3  (bases 1 to 17009)
  AUTHORS   Wang,J.G. and Wang,W.M.
  TITLE     Direct Submission
  JOURNAL   Submitted (27-FEB-2017) College of Fisheries, Huazhong Agricultural
            University, Shizishan Street, Wuhan, Hubei, China
COMMENT     REVIEWED REFSEQ: This record has been curated by NCBI staff. The
            reference sequence is identical to KY679831. COMPLETENESS: full
            length.
FEATURES             Location/Qualifiers
     source          1..17009
                     /organism="Cipangopaludina chinensis"
                     /organelle="mitochondrion"
                     /mol_type="genomic DNA"
                     /isolate="AY-20160612-Cch-2"
                     /db_xref="taxon:527796"
     CDS             join(17009,1..1541)
                     /gene="COX1"
                     /locus_tag="CK877_mgp01"
                     /codon_start=1
                     /transl_table=5
                     /product="cytochrome c oxidase subunit I"
                     /protein_id="YP_009421083.1"
                     /db_xref="GI:1238821669"
                     /db_xref="GeneID:33911357"
                     /translation="MRWLFSTNHKDIGTLYILLFGMWSGLVGTGLSILIQIELGQPGT
                     LLGDDQLYNVIVTAHAFVMIFFMVMPMMIGGFGNWLIPLMLGAPDMAFPRLNNMSFWL
                     LPPSLLLLLSSAAIESGVGTGWTVYPPLAGNLAHTGGSVDLAIFSLHLAGASSILGAV
                     NFITTVINMRWCGMQFERLSLFVWSVKITAILLLLSLPVLAGAITMLLTDRNFNTSFF
                     DPAGGGDPVLYQHLFWFFGHPEVYILILPGFGMISHIVMHYSCKKETFGTLGMIYAML
                     AIGILGFIVWAHHMFTVGMDVDTRAYFTAATMIIAVPTGIKIFSWLATIHGAQIKYET
                     PMLWALGFIFLFTVGGLTGIMLSNSSLDIMLHDTYYVVAHFHYVLSMGAVFALFGAFN
                     YWFPLLTGFTLHERWTKAHFYIMFLGVNVTFFPQHFLGLSGMPRRYSDYPDCYIKWNV
                     ISSLGSMISFVAVLYFMVIVWEALVSQRGVVWSLHLGTSLEWDNILPADFHNPSETVF
                     FLTMS"
     gene            join(17009,1..1541)
                     /gene="COX1"
                     /locus_tag="CK877_mgp01"
                     /db_xref="GeneID:33911357"
     CDS             1549..2253
                     /gene="COX2"
                     /locus_tag="CK877_mgp02"
                     /codon_start=1
                     /transl_table=5
                     /product="cytochrome c oxidase subunit II"
                     /protein_id="YP_009421084.1"
                     /db_xref="GI:1238821674"
                     /db_xref="GeneID:33911322"
                     /translation="MSFWGQLSFQDAVSPMMEELIFFHDHAMMILIMIISFVCYAALS
                     LTVNKLGCRSLVEGQEIETIWTIVPAVILVFFLALPSLRLLYLLNEFGDCSLSVKGIG
                     HQWYWSYEYSDFLDVEFNSYMVPIGDLNLGDYRLLEVDHRVILPVEMDVRMLITSDDV
                     IHSWAVPFLGVKVDAIPGRLNQLSFCIKYPGVFYGQCSEICGANHSFMPIVVEGVPLE
                     TFFKWVEYWSSNSNWI"
     gene            1549..2253
                     /gene="COX2"
                     /locus_tag="CK877_mgp02"
                     /db_xref="GeneID:33911322"
     tRNA            2258..2322
                     /locus_tag="CK877_mgt01"
                     /product="tRNA-Asp"
                     /db_xref="GeneID:33911327"
     gene            2258..2322
                     /locus_tag="CK877_mgt01"
                     /db_xref="GeneID:33911327"
     CDS             2324..2497
                     /gene="ATP8"
                     /locus_tag="CK877_mgp13"
                     /codon_start=1
                     /transl_table=5
                     /product="ATP synthase F0 subunit 8"
                     /protein_id="YP_009421085.1"
                     /db_xref="GI:1238821679"
                     /db_xref="GeneID:33911333"
                     /translation="MPQLSPLSWVFLFFLFFWVMVLMTAILIWWMKKFECNLNVGSGG
                     DDYCNVVENKWGW"
     gene            2324..2497
                     /gene="ATP8"
                     /locus_tag="CK877_mgp13"
                     /db_xref="GeneID:33911333"
     CDS             2494..3174
                     /gene="ATP6"
                     /locus_tag="CK877_mgp12"
                     /codon_start=1
                     /transl_table=5
                     /product="ATP synthase F0 subunit 6"
                     /protein_id="YP_009421086.1"
                     /db_xref="GI:1238821675"
                     /db_xref="GeneID:33911332"
                     /translation="MKECLWMSFLLLMIMISFFMSFYILLWAFGLILVLLFSSMLWVT
                     NASVTEVVNVLKDTISGQVFRYFGFYLGDFMNLIAALFLFLILMSLSGLVLYVFSSTS
                     HLVVSFSLSFPLWLALILSDCFYNTSSFIASLLPVGAPSFLNPFLTVVGSINCYMSAG
                     HIVLSLVGNYFMSSDFTGFVSIFVLMFSLFTLFLNLELGWFKHMFFVYFILYSDDHPL
                     KWMFDYMS"
     gene            2494..3174
                     /gene="ATP6"
                     /locus_tag="CK877_mgp12"
                     /db_xref="GeneID:33911332"
     tRNA            complement(3583..3651)
                     /locus_tag="CK877_mgt02"
                     /product="tRNA-Met"
                     /db_xref="GeneID:33911328"
     gene            complement(3583..3651)
                     /locus_tag="CK877_mgt02"
                     /db_xref="GeneID:33911328"
     tRNA            complement(3671..3735)
                     /locus_tag="CK877_mgt03"
                     /product="tRNA-Tyr"
                     /db_xref="GeneID:33911334"
     gene            complement(3671..3735)
                     /locus_tag="CK877_mgt03"
                     /db_xref="GeneID:33911334"
     tRNA            complement(4007..4074)
                     /locus_tag="CK877_mgt04"
                     /product="tRNA-Cys"
                     /db_xref="GeneID:33911335"
     gene            complement(4007..4074)
                     /locus_tag="CK877_mgt04"
                     /db_xref="GeneID:33911335"
     tRNA            complement(4099..4166)
                     /locus_tag="CK877_mgt05"
                     /product="tRNA-Trp"
                     /db_xref="GeneID:33911336"
     gene            complement(4099..4166)
                     /locus_tag="CK877_mgt05"
                     /db_xref="GeneID:33911336"
     tRNA            complement(4170..4233)
                     /locus_tag="CK877_mgt06"
                     /product="tRNA-Gln"
                     /db_xref="GeneID:33911337"
     gene            complement(4170..4233)
                     /locus_tag="CK877_mgt06"
                     /db_xref="GeneID:33911337"
     tRNA            complement(4239..4303)
                     /locus_tag="CK877_mgt07"
                     /product="tRNA-Gly"
                     /db_xref="GeneID:33911338"
     gene            complement(4239..4303)
                     /locus_tag="CK877_mgt07"
                     /db_xref="GeneID:33911338"
     tRNA            complement(4360..4424)
                     /locus_tag="CK877_mgt08"
                     /product="tRNA-Glu"
                     /db_xref="GeneID:33911339"
     gene            complement(4360..4424)
                     /locus_tag="CK877_mgt08"
                     /db_xref="GeneID:33911339"
     rRNA            4489..5381
                     /locus_tag="CK877_mgr02"
                     /product="12S ribosomal RNA"
                     /db_xref="GeneID:33911340"
     gene            4489..5381
                     /locus_tag="CK877_mgr02"
                     /db_xref="GeneID:33911340"
     tRNA            5376..5446
                     /locus_tag="CK877_mgt09"
                     /product="tRNA-Val"
                     /db_xref="GeneID:33911341"
     gene            5376..5446
                     /locus_tag="CK877_mgt09"
                     /db_xref="GeneID:33911341"
     rRNA            5440..6814
                     /locus_tag="CK877_mgr01"
                     /product="16S ribosomal RNA"
                     /db_xref="GeneID:33911342"
     gene            5440..6814
                     /locus_tag="CK877_mgr01"
                     /db_xref="GeneID:33911342"
     tRNA            6866..6931
                     /locus_tag="CK877_mgt10"
                     /product="tRNA-Leu"
                     /db_xref="GeneID:33911343"
     gene            6866..6931
                     /locus_tag="CK877_mgt10"
                     /db_xref="GeneID:33911343"
     tRNA            7023..7082
                     /locus_tag="CK877_mgt11"
                     /product="tRNA-Leu"
                     /db_xref="GeneID:33911344"
     gene            7023..7082
                     /locus_tag="CK877_mgt11"
                     /db_xref="GeneID:33911344"
     CDS             7084..8025
                     /gene="ND1"
                     /locus_tag="CK877_mgp11"
                     /codon_start=1
                     /transl_table=5
                     /product="NADH dehydrogenase subunit 1"
                     /protein_id="YP_009421087.1"
                     /db_xref="GI:1238821672"
                     /db_xref="GeneID:33911345"
                     /translation="MVVSLFSCGILYICVLLAVAFFTFLERKGLSYMQLRKGPNKVGF
                     VGIPQPIADATKLLTKEIVKPIFSNYFLYLGAPVFSFSLALLLWQLYPSCFSVVYFKW
                     GVLFFVCVSSLNVYGTLLAGWSSNSKYALIGSLRAVAQTISYEVSMVLIFLFPLFVVG
                     SFSFFDIKDSQGVVWFIFLMCPVSFLWFVSCVAETNRAPFDFAEGESELVSGFNVEYG
                     AVGFALIFLAEYANILVMSLFSVVLFLGGPFLMVLCNDFVMMMKVLVLAFLFIWIRAS
                     YPRFRYDFLMNLTWKLFLPVALVLLLFLLVMMFNLFL"
     gene            7084..8025
                     /gene="ND1"
                     /locus_tag="CK877_mgp11"
                     /db_xref="GeneID:33911345"
     tRNA            8027..8094
                     /locus_tag="CK877_mgt12"
                     /product="tRNA-Pro"
                     /db_xref="GeneID:33911325"
     gene            8027..8094
                     /locus_tag="CK877_mgt12"
                     /db_xref="GeneID:33911325"
     CDS             8098..8598
                     /gene="ND6"
                     /locus_tag="CK877_mgp10"
                     /codon_start=1
                     /transl_table=5
                     /product="NADH dehydrogenase subunit 6"
                     /protein_id="YP_009421088.1"
                     /db_xref="GI:1238821676"
                     /db_xref="GeneID:33911346"
                     /translation="MTVLIFGSLSLTFCFIIPLMAQPLSLGFCIMMLTLLMCVLIGVF
                     LSSWYGFILFLIYVGGLLVMFAYVAALIPNIFMNVDLFGGLIWIVQIGFMYMYWSVFF
                     VDVKSLDVLNVVFMINKKMSSIELVSPEFINILIGLGIVLLVNMIVVVKICYHKYSVM
                     RPFLSG"
     gene            8098..8598
                     /gene="ND6"
                     /locus_tag="CK877_mgp10"
                     /db_xref="GeneID:33911346"
     CDS             8619..9752
                     /gene="CYTB"
                     /locus_tag="CK877_mgp09"
                     /codon_start=1
                     /transl_table=5
                     /product="cytochrome b"
                     /protein_id="YP_009421089.1"
                     /db_xref="GI:1238821671"
                     /db_xref="GeneID:33911329"
                     /translation="MHSSLRKVHPILKVISSSLVDLPSPSNLSIWGEFGSLLGLCLGV
                     QVVTGFFLSMHYIGHIDLAFSSVMHISRDVSFGWLIRIVHANGASAFFVCIYLHVGRG
                     VYYGSYMNYYTWNVGVLLLFLTMAVAFLGYVLPWGQMSFWGASVITSLLSAIPYIGKM
                     LVEWVWGGFGVDNATLTRFFAIHFLLPFVIVVMTILHLLFLHETGSNNMLGVNGDVEK
                     VSFHVYYSYKDLLGFIILLFLFFFLVLFFPQLLSDPENFVSANPLVTPVHIQPEWYFL
                     YAILRSVPNKLGGVIALVFSVLILLILPLSNNSIMWSFIFYPVNQILFWFFVGVFLIL
                     TWIGSCPVEIPFSWIGQVFTCMYFMYFLVNLILYWLWDKILDF"
     gene            8619..9752
                     /gene="CYTB"
                     /locus_tag="CK877_mgp09"
                     /db_xref="GeneID:33911329"
     tRNA            9764..9829
                     /locus_tag="CK877_mgt13"
                     /product="tRNA-Ser"
                     /db_xref="GeneID:33911324"
     gene            9764..9829
                     /locus_tag="CK877_mgt13"
                     /db_xref="GeneID:33911324"
     CDS             9858..10154
                     /gene="ND4L"
                     /locus_tag="CK877_mgp08"
                     /codon_start=1
                     /transl_table=5
                     /product="NADH dehydrogenase subunit 4L"
                     /protein_id="YP_009421090.1"
                     /db_xref="GI:1238821678"
                     /db_xref="GeneID:33911347"
                     /translation="MSLLYLSLVCIMGFLMSLLALILQYKHLLSILLSLEAMSINLFV
                     MLFVLLSNITLAGEGSFIFVTLSACEASLGLAILVSMVRVRGNDYVSSFSSQKC"
     gene            9858..10154
                     /gene="ND4L"
                     /locus_tag="CK877_mgp08"
                     /db_xref="GeneID:33911347"
     CDS             10148..11518
                     /gene="ND4"
                     /locus_tag="CK877_mgp07"
                     /transl_table=5
                     /product="NADH dehydrogenase subunit 4"
                     /protein_id="YP_009421091.1"
                     /db_xref="GI:1238821670"
                     /db_xref="GeneID:33911331"
                     /translation="MSLPLLLFYWFELFWYVSIWGLGIGCFFCGLNILSFQFSFSLCN
                     GFISIDTMSVLLVFLSLWVSLLMLLSSQLSVKMVDNYSSIFCIIVLVLNLVLIITFCV
                     SSVIVFYFFFEASLIPTLMIILGWGYQPKRLQAGMYMMIYTVAASLPLLFCLMWGSGV
                     FNCYNMFVVFLVLKYKFWFLSYTWLFFILVVLLAFLVKLPMFLVHLWLPKAHVEAPVA
                     GSMVLAAVLLKLGGYGVIRMYQFYGIQVFNMFLVVVFLSLWGGLLTSVICFRQIDFKS
                     LIAYSSVGHMALMLLGVFSNTSWGWSGAVVVMISHGFCSSALFSLANFTYEKSYTRSL
                     FVSKGLLIVIPFLSLWWFLFCVMNMAAPPSLNLVGELMIFPAVIFSSKYYILPLLFMS
                     FFATVCSMYLYSGINHGGSPKFLSSFSNLKDVNILVLFLHWIPANFLVMNSELVFWWL
                     "
     gene            10148..11518
                     /gene="ND4"
                     /locus_tag="CK877_mgp07"
                     /db_xref="GeneID:33911331"
     tRNA            11519..11580
                     /locus_tag="CK877_mgt14"
                     /product="tRNA-His"
                     /db_xref="GeneID:33911323"
     gene            11519..11580
                     /locus_tag="CK877_mgt14"
                     /db_xref="GeneID:33911323"
     CDS             11582..13297
                     /gene="ND5"
                     /locus_tag="CK877_mgp06"
                     /codon_start=1
                     /transl_table=5
                     /product="NADH dehydrogenase subunit 5"
                     /protein_id="YP_009421092.1"
                     /db_xref="GI:1238821668"
                     /db_xref="GeneID:33911348"
                     /translation="MYSILKLSSVSSVLLFFYSGFVFVMSFWFMMNNKCFFIEWVILN
                     LSSCSMKMSIVIDDISLSFSSVVCLISGCVMIFSSSYMAHDVFLGRFIWLVMLFVLSM
                     NMFIFIPSLPALLLGWDGLGIVSFILVIYYQNSKSLSAGMLTVLINRIGDIMILVSVS
                     ILVILGYWNIMMLESFMFSSYLSLCILIAGMTKSAQMPFSSWLPAAMAAPTPVSALVH
                     SSTLVTAGVFLLIRFFPVLEKWDMFSSLLLMISVCTMLMAGVGASYENDLKKIIALST
                     LSQLGVMMMSLALGLPMLALFHLYTHALFKALLFLCAGAIIHSGEGNQDIRLMNMMYY
                     QLPLTSSCMNIANMSLCGGLFLSGFYSKDLILELSLFNSISLLMIVMIFLGTALTIVY
                     SVRLSFMSLWSVNKGIGFHSSGDFNVYFNFPMVVLSLTAIMLGAMLQYSFLSFELNSF
                     LLPIWQKSIVLIIVLMMVVVTMVFLKKFYCNKFVSKLSSFLSLMWFLVPLSTYPFVKF
                     SMITGTYVLKSIDQGWVEILGGQGSFSVMTTLSKAGQMIQLKMFNFLVVFMISLMIVV
                     YFVFM"
     gene            11582..13297
                     /gene="ND5"
                     /locus_tag="CK877_mgp06"
                     /db_xref="GeneID:33911348"
     tRNA            13615..13683
                     /locus_tag="CK877_mgt15"
                     /product="tRNA-Thr"
                     /db_xref="GeneID:33911321"
     gene            13615..13683
                     /locus_tag="CK877_mgt15"
                     /db_xref="GeneID:33911321"
     tRNA            13977..14041
                     /locus_tag="CK877_mgt16"
                     /product="tRNA-Phe"
                     /db_xref="GeneID:33911349"
     gene            13977..14041
                     /locus_tag="CK877_mgt16"
                     /db_xref="GeneID:33911349"
     CDS             14379..15158
                     /gene="COX3"
                     /locus_tag="CK877_mgp05"
                     /codon_start=1
                     /transl_table=5
                     /product="cytochrome c oxidase subunit III"
                     /protein_id="YP_009421093.1"
                     /db_xref="GI:1238821673"
                     /db_xref="GeneID:33911350"
                     /translation="MSRNPYHLVEFSPWPLTGSIGALFLTLGLVGWFHLGVYSLLLTG
                     LFLIMFTMIQWWRDIIRESTYQGFHTIKVCKGLRYGMILFITSEVLFFFAFFWAYFHS
                     SLAPSLELGSCWPPVGVYSLNPFGVPLLNTGVLLSSGVTVTWAHHSLMEGYWFKGLWS
                     LVFTISLGVYFTFLQASEYFEASFSISDGVYGSTFFVATGFHGLHVLIGSTFLFVCFI
                     RVLFNHFSMGHHFGFEAAAWYWHFVDVVWLFLYLSIYWWGY"
     gene            14379..15158
                     /gene="COX3"
                     /locus_tag="CK877_mgp05"
                     /db_xref="GeneID:33911350"
     tRNA            15176..15246
                     /locus_tag="CK877_mgt17"
                     /product="tRNA-Lys"
                     /db_xref="GeneID:33911326"
     gene            15176..15246
                     /locus_tag="CK877_mgt17"
                     /db_xref="GeneID:33911326"
     tRNA            15258..15313
                     /locus_tag="CK877_mgt18"
                     /product="tRNA-Ala"
                     /db_xref="GeneID:33911351"
     gene            15258..15313
                     /locus_tag="CK877_mgt18"
                     /db_xref="GeneID:33911351"
     tRNA            15316..15388
                     /locus_tag="CK877_mgt19"
                     /product="tRNA-Arg"
                     /db_xref="GeneID:33911352"
     gene            15316..15388
                     /locus_tag="CK877_mgt19"
                     /db_xref="GeneID:33911352"
     tRNA            15389..15459
                     /locus_tag="CK877_mgt20"
                     /product="tRNA-Asn"
                     /db_xref="GeneID:33911353"
     gene            15389..15459
                     /locus_tag="CK877_mgt20"
                     /db_xref="GeneID:33911353"
     tRNA            15464..15533
                     /locus_tag="CK877_mgt21"
                     /product="tRNA-Ile"
                     /db_xref="GeneID:33911354"
     gene            15464..15533
                     /locus_tag="CK877_mgt21"
                     /db_xref="GeneID:33911354"
     CDS             15534..15887
                     /gene="ND3"
                     /locus_tag="CK877_mgp04"
                     /codon_start=1
                     /transl_table=5
                     /product="NADH dehydrogenase subunit 3"
                     /protein_id="YP_009421094.1"
                     /db_xref="GI:1238821677"
                     /db_xref="GeneID:33911355"
                     /translation="MLSGVMSSILGISLSILVMGFGWVLSFKMMCDREKNSPFECGFD
                     PLKSARLPYSMRFFLLAIIFLIFDIEIVLLFPLLISVLMMYSYKSILGCFWFLVILII
                     GLFYEWSEGSLNWVH"
     gene            15534..15887
                     /gene="ND3"
                     /locus_tag="CK877_mgp04"
                     /db_xref="GeneID:33911355"
     tRNA            15886..15953
                     /locus_tag="CK877_mgt22"
                     /product="tRNA-Ser"
                     /db_xref="GeneID:33911330"
     gene            15886..15953
                     /locus_tag="CK877_mgt22"
                     /db_xref="GeneID:33911330"
     CDS             15954..17008
                     /gene="ND2"
                     /locus_tag="CK877_mgp03"
                     /codon_start=1
                     /transl_table=5
                     /product="NADH dehydrogenase subunit 2"
                     /protein_id="YP_009421095.1"
                     /db_xref="GI:1238821680"
                     /db_xref="GeneID:33911356"
                     /translation="MLNMPLNYLFLVMMIFGTIFSISSVHWLSIWVGLELNLIGFLPI
                     LVYGKNIGESEAGTKYFIMQAMGSSFLMFSSLLLFNYTFSWEILGMLDFEYFLWSMLF
                     LMTGLFMKIGMFPFHFWFPGVMGGLSWLSCLLLITWQKVAPVFLISMLMETVGMIWLL
                     LVICVMSCGSAMVGGFGGMNQSQVRSLLAYSSIGHMGWIVFSLCQSCYNMKVYFLIYV
                     IISLCLFIVLWYSNVILMISLNNLVKCLFVDFSIILMFLSLSGLPPLLGFVAKWNVFV
                     SVSGFYMCGFILLLIFGSIMSLFYYLSLFFVFFVNTYNKIIGKEIFMNFNLISLILLV
                     NLLGGFVMLMFDFYDFI"
     gene            15954..17008
                     /gene="ND2"
                     /locus_tag="CK877_mgp03"
                     /db_xref="GeneID:33911356"
ORIGIN      
        1 tgcgttgatt attttctact aatcataaag atattgggac tttgtatatt ttattatttg
       61 gtatgtggtc agggttggtt ggtactggat taagaatttt aattcagatt gagcttggtc
      121 aacctggtac tttattagga gacgatcagt tatataatgt aattgtaact gctcatgcat
      181 ttgttataat tttctttata gttatgccta taataattgg tggatttgga aattgattaa
      241 ttcctttaat attaggtgct cctgatatag cttttcctcg tttaaataac ataagtttct
      301 gattattacc ccctaggttg ttacttcttt tatcttcagc tgctattgaa aggggggttg
      361 gaaccggttg aacagtgtat cctcctttag ctggaaattt agcacatact ggtggatcag
      421 ttgatttagc tattttttca ttacacttgg ctggtgcgtc ttctatttta ggggctgtta
      481 attttattac tactgtaatt aatatgcgtt gatgtggtat gcaatttgaa cgattatcat
      541 tatttgtatg atctgtaaaa attactgcta ttttactttt attgtcttta ccagtgttgg
      601 caggagcaat tactatatta ttgactgatc gaaattttaa tacgtctttt ttcgatcctg
      661 ctggaggggg tgatcctgtt ttatatcaac atttattttg gttttttggt catcctgaag
      721 tgtatatttt aattttacct ggatttggta taatttctca tattgtaatg cattattcat
      781 gtaaaaagga aacttttgga actcttggaa taatttatgc tatattagct attggcattc
      841 taggttttat tgtatgagcg catcatatat ttactgttgg aatagatgta gatactcgtg
      901 catattttac ggctgctact atgattattg ctgttcctac tggtattaaa atttttagtt
      961 gattagcaac gattcatggt gctcaaatta agtatgaaac tccgatatta tgagcattag
     1021 gatttatttt tttatttact gttggtggat taactggaat tatattgtct aactcttctc
     1081 ttgatattat acttcatgat acttattatg tagttgctca ttttcattat gtgttgtcta
     1141 taggagctgt gtttgcttta tttggagctt ttaattattg atttccttta ttaactggtt
     1201 ttactttaca tgaacgatgg acaaaggctc atttttatat tatgttttta ggtgtaaatg
     1261 taactttttt cccacaacat tttttaggat taagtgggat gcctcgtcga tattctgatt
     1321 atccagattg ttatattaag tgaaatgtta tttcttcatt aggatcaata atctcgtttg
     1381 ttgctgtatt atattttata gttattgtat gggaagcttt agtgtcacaa cgtggtgttg
     1441 tgtgaagttt gcatctaggg acttcacttg agtgggataa tattttgcct gctgattttc
     1501 ataacccgtc tgagactgtt ttttttttaa ctatgagtta agtaagatat gagtttttga
     1561 gggcaattaa ggtttcaaga tgctgtgtct cctataatgg aggagttgat tttttttcat
     1621 gatcatgcga tgataatttt gattatgatt attagatttg tatgttatgc ggcgttgtct
     1681 ctaacagtaa ataagttggg ttgtcgatct ttggtggaag ggcaggaaat tgagactatc
     1741 tgaacaattg ttccggcggt aattttagtt ttttttttag ctttaccttc gttgcggtta
     1801 ttatatttgt taaatgagtt tggtgattgt agattgagtg taaaaggtat tggacatcaa
     1861 tgatattgga gatatgaata ttctgatttt ttggatgttg agtttaattc atatatagtc
     1921 ccaattggtg atttaaattt gggtgattat cgtttgttgg aggttgatca tcgtgtgatt
     1981 cttccggtag agatagatgt tcgtatattg attacatcgg atgatgtaat tcattcttgg
     2041 gctgttccgt ttcttggtgt aaaagttgat gccattccag gtcgtcttaa tcaattaaga
     2101 ttttgtatta agtatcctgg tgttttttat gggcaatgtt ctgagatttg tggggctaat
     2161 cactcattta tacctattgt agttgaggga gtgccattag aaacgttttt taaatgggtt
     2221 gagtattgat ctagtaatag taattgaatt taggtttata aagttagtta aataataatc
     2281 taaggttgtc aaccttaagt tgctaataat tagtactttt tatatgccac agttatcccc
     2341 attaagatga gtctttcttt tttttttatt tttttgagtt atggttttaa taacagctat
     2401 tttaatttgg tggataaaaa aatttgagtg taatttaaat gttgggagag ggggggatga
     2461 ttattgtaat gttgttgaga ataagtgagg ttgataaaag aatgcttgtg gatatctttt
     2521 ctacttttga tgatcataat caggtttttt atgtcttttt atattttgtt atgggctttt
     2581 ggattaattc ttgttttatt atttagttcg atattgtggg taactaatgc ttcagtaact
     2641 gaagtagtaa atgttttgaa ggatacaatt agtggtcaag tttttcgtta ttttggtttt
     2701 tatttagggg attttataaa tttgattgcg gctttatttt tatttttaat tttaataagt
     2761 ttaagtgggt tggtccttta tgtttttagg tcaactagac atttagttgt atcattttcc
     2821 ttaagatttc cattatgatt agcgttaatt ttatcagact gtttttataa tacaagatct
     2881 tttattgctt cattgcttcc ggtaggggct ccttcttttc taaatccttt tttgactgtt
     2941 gtcggttcga ttaattgcta tataagtgct ggtcatattg tattaagttt ggttggaaat
     3001 tattttatgt ctagggattt tactgggttt gtttccattt ttgtgttgat gttcaggtta
     3061 tttacactat ttttgaattt ggaattgggt tgattcaaac atatattttt tgtttatttt
     3121 attttatatt ctgatgatca ccctcttaaa tgaatgtttg attatataag ttaatattgt
     3181 tgttatttac aatgattaaa ggtaagagtg gtgtagagaa aattttaaat ttatttttga
     3241 gggaagaagt atttaaaatt taattaagta ggtgattaaa attgagtgta tttatggttg
     3301 tttaatttta tgtagtgata ataatgatta taaataataa ttgatttgag tggtattagt
     3361 aaagaaataa attaaggtat agtttttgtt atttataaga atatggtagg tgagtaagtt
     3421 agtaagtgtg attagtatta ttaagtgagt tgcaagtgct atagtatatg tgtatattaa
     3481 aattaagtta ttttatgttt tgttttaaat ataaatattg attggtaata atagtagtgt
     3541 tctagttggt tatagaagag taattaattt tatttattgt ttatgtaaaa gaatagcaaa
     3601 attcattttt gaggtatgag cacaatagct tatgtattag cttatttaac agttacttgg
     3661 tctgatttgg tttgttaagg atgtaatttc cgtggttaga tctacaatct attgcatgtg
     3721 ctatgctgtt aacaataata tttgaatttg ttttacggcg gaagtaatct aattttattt
     3781 atatttttgg aattaattta atggttgtgt gtggaggaaa gcgaggcggc ttggttgctt
     3841 cgcgactttc tgctttctgt ataacgtgtt attaagcaac aaatgtttgt atttggttag
     3901 ttgcgttgta agaaaaggaa atcctttaat tataatttta ttgttgattt ggtgcgtagt
     3961 attgttagtt gattttgaga tgtttattat tattattatt acatatatat actagaagaa
     4021 atttttcatt ttcgaatttg caattcgtgg ttttaattta taaactatag tatagagaat
     4081 aatggttata taagtgtata agacttaaga atgttttctt tttagtagct ttgaaggctg
     4141 ccagtttgag tataacttaa agtctttatt tattaaaagg gtataaccct tcttaagaat
     4201 tcaaagttct ttgtgcaccg acactgttta atagaagatg ccgtatttaa agttgattaa
     4261 aatttccgct tggaaggcgg acgtagtcca atactgatat ggctcaggta tttagtagag
     4321 agtctagttt aattgtatgt attatatttg taagtagttt atttttaata aatttatttt
     4381 atacttttaa gatgaaacct taacgtgctt tacactttaa aaacattata tgtatgttga
     4441 gttattaggt ttaagtattt gtgattggat tggtttatgt ttaagttgaa ggaacttggt
     4501 tttgatttaa aatgtatagt gtggataaag gttaatacat ggtatttgtt aagttaggtg
     4561 aggagtggag ttaataatta taattatttt gtgtaatatt gaatggttat gttgattctt
     4621 gatattatat tggtagatga tgtatgagga tttttcacta acaccagtat atagttttgg
     4681 ttaatgaatg aaaatttgaa ccaggttagt ttgttaagag ttggtaaatt tagtgccagc
     4741 atccgcggtt aaactaaaga ctctaattat ataagtaatg gtagaaaagg taaataggcg
     4801 taattaggta tttcaaggtt tattgtttag atgtaaaatg tgtaaataat agtttatttt
     4861 agttgaaata tatatgggtt gagtttacga tatttgaagt tgaaactagg attagatacc
     4921 ctattatttt tagatttaaa ttagtgtaat gcttacctgg ggactacgaa taattttgaa
     4981 tttaaaactc aaaaaacttg gcggtatttt agaccactta ggggaacctg tctcgtaatc
     5041 gatagtccac gttttacctg gccttgattt gtagtatgta taccgtcatc gtcaggtaac
     5101 ttttgagaat tgtgaagtta acggttatta attagtttag ttaggacgtt agatcaaggt
     5161 gcagcttata ttaaggtgag gatgggttac aattaagaag ttgtaatatg gaatgaggga
     5221 tgaaagtttc tttggaaaga ggacttaaaa gtaagaatta aatgaagtag tgttattttg
     5281 aataaaggct ctggagtgtg cacacatcgc ccgtcgctct cgttgaaaaa tgagataagt
     5341 cgtaacatag taagggtaac ggaagttgtt cttagataag tatagcatat gtagaatgtg
     5401 tctcgtttac atcgagaaga gtgcttgaat tataaagttg cttttaaatt ggttcaactg
     5461 ttttgtatgg ttttataatg tgtatgtata tataaaagca tttttttatt tagtaatggt
     5521 gattgaaatg tatagtgtag gaaaagtact gtgaaggaag atgatgttaa attagattaa
     5581 agtagttgtt tgtaatgtac cttttgtatc atggtttagc aagattgtgg attaaattaa
     5641 tttttcccga aacctaatgg gctattttga tttatttgtg gggtaaattc tagtgagtgt
     5701 agcaaaactc ttgtgaaaaa ttaaaattga aattatattt tattcgtatt aggtgatagc
     5761 tggttttttt ataaatatat ataagtataa gattatacgt aagctaatta aaatttgttt
     5821 gattggtttt ggtgtaattt aaaggtagtt aaggctaatc ttgattattg gaagaagtgc
     5881 aaattattag tgatttttga aatataagct tggagttagc tattataatt agtttgttat
     5941 aaaatatttt tgtttaaggt gagattaatt tttgagtata ttttatatta atgagaatat
     6001 ataggttaat tattgttagt tatagtattt atgctaaaat gagtattatt atggtgatga
     6061 ttttaaagtt ggtagatatt tagatttgtt tttattttta aggatgaaat gtgaataagg
     6121 aattcggcaa agttttattt cgcctgttta gcaaaaacat gtctttttgt tgtatgaata
     6181 tagaaagtca gacctgcccg gtgaatttat ttaaacggcc gcggtattct gaccgtgcaa
     6241 aggtagcata atcagttgtc ttataattga agactggaat gaatggttaa acgaaattaa
     6301 agctgtttca tttgtattta ttagaaatta gcttttaaat gaagagattt aaatttgatt
     6361 aagggacaag aagaccctat tgagctttaa ataatttaaa agggttaaag ttattataaa
     6421 gatctatggt ctttagtatt ttttagttgg ggcgactaag gaacagatga agcttccttt
     6481 atttatttga ttgatagatt tttgatccag ggttgctgat taagggagat agttaccata
     6541 gggataacag cataatcttc ttggagagtt cttattaaaa aggggggttg tgacctcgat
     6601 gttggactaa aatatcctaa tggtgtagaa gcttttgagg gttggtctgt tcgaccatta
     6661 aaattttaca tgatctgagt tcagaccggc gtgagccagg tcagtttcta tctttaattt
     6721 atgatgtttg attttagtac gaaaggacca agttaacaga atgtttaaga tctttattta
     6781 ggatttatat aatttttggt ttagatgtta ttatatttag ttatttagtg atgctgattt
     6841 aggtagtggt ttaaagtagt gaataataaa ggtggcagat tagtgcatta gatttaagct
     6901 ctaaatataa aaaaaatttt tttcttttat aattttaatt tttatgattg atttattggt
     6961 gtttattaaa tatgaaataa gatggaattg gttataataa gaagaagagg aattgggtag
     7021 ggcagggtgt gatatattag atttagattc taagaataag aagtgagatc ttcttacttt
     7081 gtgatggtcg tttctttatt ttcttgtggt attttatata tttgtgtttt attggcggtt
     7141 gcttttttta cgtttttgga gcgtaaaggt ttgagatata tacagttacg gaagggaccc
     7201 aataaagttg ggtttgttgg tattcctcaa cctattgctg atgctactaa attgttgact
     7261 aaagaaattg taaaacctat tttttctaat tattttttat atttaggtgc tcctgttttt
     7321 agatttagtt tggcgttatt gttatgacaa ttatatccaa gatgttttag tgttgtttat
     7381 tttaaatgag gggttttgtt ttttgtgtgt gtatctaggt tgaatgtata tggaacttta
     7441 ctagctgggt ggtcttctaa ttcgaaatat gcattaattg gtagacttcg tgctgttgct
     7501 caaactattt cttatgaggt gagtatggtt ttgatttttt tgtttcctct ttttgtggtt
     7561 ggcagattta ggttttttga tattaaagat tcacaggggg tagtttgatt tatttttttg
     7621 atgtgtccag tttctttttt gtggtttgta tcatgtgttg ctgaaactaa tcgagcgcct
     7681 tttgactttg ctgaggggga atctgagtta gtttctggtt ttaatgttga gtacggtgct
     7741 gttgggtttg ctcttatttt tcttgctgag tatgctaata ttttagttat aaggttattt
     7801 agggtagttt tgtttttagg tgggcctttt ttaatggttt tgtgtaatga ttttgtgatg
     7861 atgataaagg ttttggtttt ggcttttttg tttatttgga ttcgggctag ttatcctcgg
     7921 tttcgatatg attttttgat gaatttaact tgaaagttat ttcttccagt tgctttagtt
     7981 ttgttgttat ttttattggt tataatattt aatttgtttt tgtaagcaga gtagtagttt
     8041 aaataaaata ttggcgttgg aagctaaaga ttaggtgata tgcctattgt ctgataaatg
     8101 actgtattaa tttttggttc gttgagttta accttttgtt ttattattcc gttgatggct
     8161 cagccgttaa gattggggtt ttgtattatg atgttaacgt tgttaatatg tgtattgatt
     8221 ggtgtgtttt tatcttcttg atatgggttt attttgtttt taatttatgt gggtggtttg
     8281 ttagttatgt ttgcttatgt tgctgctctt attcctaata tttttatgaa tgttgattta
     8341 tttggtggtt taatttggat tgttcagatt ggttttatgt atatatattg aagagttttt
     8401 tttgttgatg taaaaagttt ggatgttttg aatgttgtat ttataattaa taagaaaata
     8461 agaagtattg aattagtatc tcctgaattt attaatattt taattggttt aggtattgtt
     8521 ttgttagtaa atataattgt tgttgtaaag atttgttatc ataaatatag tgtgatgcgg
     8581 ccttttttga gtggataaat ttgatgtttg tgagtgaaat gcatagttcg ttgcgaaagg
     8641 ttcatcctat tttgaaggtt attagtagtt cgttagttga tttgccttct ccttcaaatt
     8701 tatctatttg gggggaattt ggttctttac tggggttatg tcttggtgtt caggttgtta
     8761 ctggtttttt tctttctata cattacattg gacatattga tttggctttt aggtctgtga
     8821 tacatattag acgtgatgtt agatttggtt gattgattcg tattgttcat gcaaatgggg
     8881 catctgcgtt ttttgtttgt atttatttac atgttggtcg tggtgtatat tatggatcgt
     8941 atataaatta ctatacatgg aatgttggtg ttttattatt atttttaaca atagctgttg
     9001 cttttttagg ttatgttttg ccgtgagggc agatatcttt ttgaggtgct tctgtgatta
     9061 ctagattgtt atctgctatt ccttatattg ggaaaatgtt ggttgaatga gtttgaggtg
     9121 ggtttggtgt tgataatgct acgttgactc ggttttttgc tattcatttt cttttgcctt
     9181 ttgttattgt ggtgatgact attttgcatt tgttgttttt acatgaaact gggtctaaca
     9241 atatgttagg agttaatggt gatgttgaga aggtttcttt tcatgtttat tatagttata
     9301 aggatttatt ggggtttatt attttattat ttttattttt ttttttagtt ttgttttttc
     9361 ctcagttatt aagtgatcca gaaaattttg tttctgcgaa tccattagtt accccagtgc
     9421 acattcaacc tgaatggtat tttttgtatg ctattttacg atctgttcct aataagttag
     9481 gtggtgttat tgctttagta ttttctgttt taattttatt gattttgcct ttaaggaata
     9541 atagtattat gtggtctttt attttttatc ctgtaaatca aattttgttt tggttttttg
     9601 ttggtgtatt tttaattttg acttgaattg gtaggtgtcc agtggagatt cctttttctt
     9661 ggattggtca ggtttttact tgtatgtatt ttatatattt tttagtgaat ctgattttat
     9721 attgattgtg agataaaatt ttggattttt aggttatgtt ttaagttatt gtcctgggga
     9781 aaatttgtct tgaaaataga ttttaagtgt tcgattctct tagtaacttg gttgtaaaaa
     9841 tattgttttt ttgttatatg aggttacttt acttatcttt ggtttgtatt ataggatttt
     9901 taatatcttt gttggctttg attttacagt ataaacattt attgaggatt cttttgaggt
     9961 tggaggctat gtctattaat ttatttgtta tgttatttgt attattaagt aatattactt
    10021 tagctggtga gggttctttt atttttgtta ctttaagagc gtgtgaggct agtttaggat
    10081 tagcgatttt ggtttctatg gttcgagtac gtgggaatga ttacgttaga agattctcat
    10141 ctcagaagtg ttagggattt tttttttgag tttgccttta ttattatttt attggtttga
    10201 attgttttga tatgttagaa tttgaggttt agggattggt tgtttttttt gcggtttaaa
    10261 tattttaaga tttcagtttt cattttcttt atgtaatgga tttatttcaa ttgatactat
    10321 gtctgtttta ttagtgttct tgtctttatg ggtttcttta ttgatattat tgtcaaggca
    10381 attaagggta aagatagtag ataattatag gtctattttt tgtattattg ttttggtttt
    10441 aaatttggtt ttgattatta ctttttgtgt ttctagtgtt atcgtgtttt attttttttt
    10501 tgaggcttca ttaattccaa cgttgataat tattttgggg tggggatatc aaccaaagcg
    10561 gcttcaggct ggtatgtata tgatgattta tactgttgct gcttcattgc cattgttatt
    10621 ttgtttaatg tgaggtagtg gagtgtttaa ttgttataat atatttgtgg tttttttggt
    10681 attgaaatat aaattttgat ttttgtcata tacgtggttg ttttttattt tagttgtgtt
    10741 attagcattt ttagttaagt tacctatatt tcttgttcat ctatggttgc ctaaggctca
    10801 tgttgaggct cctgtggctg gatctatagt gttggctgct gttttgttga agttgggtgg
    10861 ttatggtgtt attcgtatgt atcagtttta tggtattcag gtgtttaata tgtttttagt
    10921 agttgtattt ttaaggttat gaggagggtt attaactagg gttatttgtt ttcgtcagat
    10981 tgattttaaa tcattgattg cttattcttc agttggacat atagctctta tacttttggg
    11041 tgttttttct aatacttcat gggggtggtc tggtgctgtg gttgtaatga tttctcatgg
    11101 attttgttca tctgctttat ttagattagc taattttact tatgaaaaaa gttatactcg
    11161 tagtttgttt gtttctaagg gtttattgat tgttattccg tttttgtcgt tgtggtgatt
    11221 tttattttgt gtaatgaata tggctgctcc accaagttta aatttggttg gtgagttgat
    11281 gatttttcct gcagtgattt ttaggtcaaa gtattatatt ttgcctctgt tgtttataag
    11341 gttttttgct actgtttgta gtatatattt gtacagtgga attaatcatg gtggtagtcc
    11401 aaaattttta agttctttta ggaatttgaa ggatgtaaat attttggtgt tatttcttca
    11461 ctggattccg gcgaattttt tggtaatgaa tagtgagtta gttttttgat ggttataaac
    11521 taaattagtt taagtagaat attagattgt ggttctaatg gtaaagtttt ttatttagtg
    11581 gatgtatagt attttgaagt tgtcttctgt aagttctgtt ttattatttt tttatagtgg
    11641 gtttgtattt gtcatgagat tttggtttat aataaataat aaatgttttt ttattgagtg
    11701 ggttatttta aatttaaggt catgttctat aaagataagg attgtgattg atgacattag
    11761 tttaagattt agaagagttg tgtgtttgat ttctggttgt gtaatgattt tttcgtctag
    11821 gtatatagca catgatgtgt ttttaggtcg gtttatttga ttggttatat tatttgtatt
    11881 atcaatgaat atgtttattt ttattccgag attaccagct ttgttgttag gttgagatgg
    11941 gctaggaatt gtttctttta ttttggttat ttattatcaa aatagtaagt cattaagtgc
    12001 tggaatactt actgttttaa tcaatcgtat tggggatatt atgattttag tgtcggttag
    12061 gattttagtt attttaggtt attgaaatat tatgatgctg gagaggttta tgttttcttc
    12121 atatttaaga ttatgtattt taattgctgg gataactaag agtgcacaaa tgccattttc
    12181 tagttggttg ccggcggcta tagctgctcc aactcctgtt tcagctttgg tacattcttc
    12241 taccttagtg acagctggtg tttttttatt aattcgtttt tttcctgttt tagaaaaatg
    12301 ggatatattt agatctttgt tattaataat ttccgtttgt actatgttaa tagctggtgt
    12361 tggggctagc tatgagaatg atttaaagaa aattattgct ttgtcaacct taaggcagtt
    12421 gggggtgata atgatgaggt tggctttagg acttcctata ttagctcttt ttcatttata
    12481 tacccatgct ttatttaagg ctcttttatt tttatgtgca ggtgctatta ttcatagggg
    12541 tgagggaaat caagatattc gtttgataaa tatgatatat tatcaattgc cgttgactag
    12601 aaggtgtata aatattgcta atatatcctt gtgtggtgga ttatttttga gtgggtttta
    12661 ttcgaaggat cttattttag aattaaggtt gtttaattct attagattat taatgattgt
    12721 aataattttt ttaggtactg ctttgacgat tgtttatagc gtgcgtttat catttatatc
    12781 tctttggagt gtaaataaag gaattggatt tcatagaagg ggtgatttta atgtttattt
    12841 taattttccg atagtagttc ttaggttaac agctattata ttaggggcta tgttacaata
    12901 ttctttttta agatttgaat tgaattcttt tcttttgcct atttggcaaa aaagaattgt
    12961 attaattatt gtcttaatga tggtagtggt aactatggtg tttcttaaaa agttttattg
    13021 taataagttt gtcagaaaat taagaaggtt tttaagattg atgtgatttt tagttccatt
    13081 atcaacatat ccttttgtta agtttagtat aattactggg acttatgttt tgaaatctat
    13141 tgatcagggg tgagttgaga ttttaggtgg tcagggtagg ttttctgtaa taacaacttt
    13201 aagaaaggct ggtcaaataa ttcaattaaa aatatttaat tttttagttg tgtttataat
    13261 tagtttgata attgttgtat attttgtttt tatatagttt ttatttatgt ttaaaaactt
    13321 aatataaatg ggaattatta gaattatagt tataaaatat tattaaaaag agtggagttt
    13381 atttagtgta atgtaaattg aagttgagta gttggagttt aatattataa cggtagttgt
    13441 tgttgatgga ttatttggtg attagtaata tttagtttaa tatttgttga tactttttgt
    13501 tagattaaaa tgaattgtga atggtttaaa gggaaaaagt tgaaggatga tgtttaagaa
    13561 tttagttatg taaattgagt gtattggata gttgttttat atatttgtaa tgaggtaata
    13621 agtagtttaa gtataaaata ttggtcttgt aaatcaatga gtgaaattaa ttttcctatt
    13681 acatttatgg actatagttg gtttaagttg tatgttataa tataacggta ataagatagt
    13741 aagagtgctg gattaattta aatgataatt aaataaaggt tatgttttat ttgaaatgat
    13801 ttttaaaata tgatttagtt ttattgtatt ttattataaa gatagtttaa aattgttaat
    13861 ttaattaaat taattatgta ttgtgtatgg aaataaggat gagtatttta attttaggtt
    13921 aaagaagctg gttttgttta attatagtga atatataatt ttgttggtaa ttaattattt
    13981 tagtagctta aaattgagag tagagcattg aaggtgctaa ggtagtgaat actctaaaat
    14041 ataaataaat tgaaatttat tgtaattggt gaaaggttag tttggtatgt ttatattttg
    14101 tatataagta caatttatta ttaaatattt taaggtttga agtatggttt acttaaatga
    14161 ttatattatt ttatttttaa ttttaagtat taatttatat taggtttaga ataagattat
    14221 taagtagtgt tggtttaata taagttgaga ggtatagtat ttatttattt tgagttaaat
    14281 agaatttata gtgtatgaaa gaaatgtatg ttggttatgt ggcggtatgg gtggttgata
    14341 tggtttgaaa agaaatattt tatatgtata ttgaaataat gaggcggaat ccttatcatt
    14401 tggttgaatt tagtccttgg cctttaactg gctctattgg tgcattgttt ttgacactgg
    14461 gtttggttgg gtggtttcat ttaggagttt ataggttatt gttaactgga ttatttctta
    14521 ttatattcac tataattcaa tgatgacgag atattattcg tgaatctaca taccaagggt
    14581 tccacactat taaagtttgt aaagggttac gttatggaat aattttattt attacatctg
    14641 aagttttatt tttttttgct tttttttgag cttattttca tagtagatta gctcctagat
    14701 tagaattagg atcttgttga cctcctgttg gtgtgtattc tttaaatcca tttggtgttc
    14761 ctttattgaa tactggtgtt ttactttctt caggagttac agttacttga gctcatcata
    14821 ggttaatgga aggttattga tttaagggtc tttgaagatt ggttttcact attagattgg
    14881 gggtttattt tacatttctt caggctaggg aatattttga agcgtctttt agtatctctg
    14941 atggtgtgta tggttcaact ttttttgttg ctactgggtt tcatggttta catgttttaa
    15001 ttggaagtac ttttttattt gtttgtttta ttcgggtatt gtttaatcat ttttctatag
    15061 gtcatcattt tggatttgaa gctgctgctt gatattggca ttttgttgat gttgtatggt
    15121 tatttttata tttgtcaatt tattggtggg gttactaaat atttagtttt gtttacctta
    15181 aatagcttat taagcgttag atttttaatt tgaagatgag aataaataaa ttattgtttt
    15241 taaggaatag agttagaggt ttaattaaaa atttgatttg cattcagaaa taagacaata
    15301 agtctttaaa tcatattata aagagcatag aattaatgcg tgtggtttcg gcccatgatt
    15361 ttagaggtat agagtccttt tttataagta aatgaaaacc aaaaagaggt gtctagctgt
    15421 taattagaac attgtaaaaa attattatta ctcgtttagt cgaagcattg cgccggatga
    15481 acggaaatcg ttgatgttga ttattataag gattgtaaaa ttctttaatg ctaatgttaa
    15541 gtggggttat gagtaggatt ttaggtatta gcttatctat tttagttata ggatttggtt
    15601 gggtattgtc ttttaaaata atatgtgatc gtgaaaagaa ttctcctttt gaatgtggat
    15661 ttgatccgct gaagtctgca cgattacctt attcgatgcg gttttttttg ctggctatta
    15721 tttttcttat ttttgatatt gaaattgttt tattattccc attgctaatt agtgttttaa
    15781 tgatatatag ttacaaaagg attttaggat gtttttggtt tttagttatt ttaattattg
    15841 ggttatttta tgagtgaagt gaggggtctt taaattgagt tcattagaaa aaatttggat
    15901 taagataggg ttgctaattt tatcttgggt aattcgattt tatccttttt cttatgttaa
    15961 atataccgtt aaattattta tttttagtaa tgatgatttt tggtactatt ttttctattt
    16021 cttctgtaca ttgactaagt atttgagttg gattggaatt gaatttaatt ggattcttac
    16081 ctattttggt ttatggtaaa aatattggag aaagggaggc tggaactaag tacttcatta
    16141 tgcaagctat aggatcaaga tttttgatat ttagaaggtt gttgcttttt aattatactt
    16201 tttcttgaga aattttaggt atattggatt ttgaatattt tttatggagt atattatttt
    16261 taataactgg ccttttcata aaaattggta tatttccgtt tcatttttga tttcctggtg
    16321 ttataggcgg attatcatga ttatcatgtt tattattaat tacttggcaa aaagtagcac
    16381 ctgttttttt aattagtatg ttaatagaaa ctgttggtat gatttggtta ttattagtaa
    16441 tttgtgtaat gagttgtgga tctgctatag taggtggttt tggtgggata aatcagtcgc
    16501 aagttcgtag gttgttagcg tattcgtcta ttggtcatat aggttgaatt gttttttctt
    16561 tatgtcaaag atgttataat ataaaggttt attttttaat ttatgttatt atttctttat
    16621 gtttatttat tgttttatga tatagtaatg tgattttaat aattagttta aataatctgg
    16681 ttaaatgttt atttgttgat tttagaatta ttttaatgtt tttatcatta aggggattac
    16741 ctcctttatt aggttttgtt gctaaatgaa atgtgtttgt aagagtttct ggtttttata
    16801 tatgcggatt tattttgtta ttaatttttg ggtctattat aagtttgttt tattatctga
    16861 gtctattttt cgtttttttt gttaatactt ataataaaat tattggtaaa gagattttta
    16921 taaattttaa tttaattagt ttaattttgt tagttaatct tttgggaggt tttgttatat
    16981 taatatttga tttttatgat tttatttaa
//
