# Supplementary material for: Relation between mitochondrial DNA hyperdiversity, mutation rate and mitochondrial genome evolution in Melarhaphe neritoides (Gastropoda: Littorinidae) and other Caenogastropoda
Source: Sci Rep. 2018 Dec 19;8:17964. doi: 10.1038/s41598-018-36428-7 (PMC6299273; doi:10.1038/s41598-018-36428-7)
Supplement: Supplementary file 3 — Supplementary Dataset 1 [file 41598_2018_36428_MOESM3_ESM.zip › Concholepas concholepas NC_017886.gb]

LOCUS       Concholepas_conc       15495 bp    DNA     linear   INV 31-JAN-2018
DEFINITION  Concholepas concholepas mitochondrion, complete genome.
ACCESSION   NC_017886
KEYWORDS    RefSeq.
SOURCE      mitochondrion Concholepas concholepas
  ORGANISM  Concholepas concholepas
            Eukaryota; Metazoa; Lophotrochozoa; Mollusca; Gastropoda;
            Caenogastropoda; Hypsogastropoda; Neogastropoda; Muricoidea;
            Muricidae; Concholepas.
REFERENCE   1  (bases 1 to 15495)
  AUTHORS   Nunez-Acuna,G., Aguilar-Espinoza,A. and Gallardo-Escarate,C.
  TITLE     Complete mitochondrial genome of Concholepas concholepas inferred
            by 454 pyrosequencing and mtDNA expression in two mollusc
            populations
  JOURNAL   Comp. Biochem. Physiol. Part D Genomics Proteomics 8 (1), 17-23
            (2013)
  PUBMED    23201902
REFERENCE   2  (bases 1 to 15495)
  AUTHORS   Nunez-Acuna,G., Aguilar-Espinoza,A., Cardenas,L., Haye,P.A. and
            Gallardo-Escarate,C.
  TITLE     In silico transcriptomic analysis of mitochondrion genome in
            Concholepas concholepas
  JOURNAL   Unpublished
REFERENCE   3  (bases 1 to 15495)
  CONSRTM   NCBI Genome Project
  TITLE     Direct Submission
  JOURNAL   Submitted (09-MAY-2012) National Center for Biotechnology
            Information, NIH, Bethesda, MD 20894, USA
REFERENCE   4  (bases 1 to 15495)
  AUTHORS   Nunez-Acuna,G., Aguilar-Espinoza,A., Cardenas,L., Haye,P.A. and
            Gallardo-Escarate,C.
  TITLE     Direct Submission
  JOURNAL   Submitted (24-JAN-2012) Centro de Biotecnologia, Universidad de
            Concepcion, Laboratorio de Biotecnologia y Genomica Acuicola.
            Centro de Biotecnologia. Universidad de Concepcion, Edmundo Larenas
            s/n. Barrio Universitario, Concepcion, Bio-Bio 4070386, Chile
COMMENT     PROVISIONAL REFSEQ: This record has not yet been subject to final
            NCBI review. The reference sequence is identical to JQ446041.
            COMPLETENESS: full length.
FEATURES             Location/Qualifiers
     source          1..15495
                     /organism="Concholepas concholepas"
                     /organelle="mitochondrion"
                     /mol_type="genomic DNA"
                     /db_xref="taxon:137544"
     CDS             1..1533
                     /gene="COXI"
                     /codon_start=1
                     /transl_table=5
                     /product="cytochrome c oxidase subunit I"
                     /protein_id="YP_006303366.1"
                     /db_xref="GI:386800707"
                     /db_xref="GeneID:12799024"
                     /translation="MRWLFSTNHKDIGTLYILFGMWSGLVGTALSLLIRAELGQPGAL
                     LGDDQLYNVIVTAHAFVMIFFLVMPMMIGGFGNWLVPLMLGAPDMAFPRLNNMSFWLL
                     PPALLLLLSSAAVESGVGTGWTVYPPLSGNLAHAGGSVDLAIFSLHLAGVSSILGAVN
                     FITTIINMRWRGMQFERLPLFVWSVKITAVLLLLSLPVLAGAITMLLTDRNFNTAFFD
                     PAGGGDPILYQHLFWFFGHPEVYILILPGFGMISHIVSHYSAKKETFGTLGMIYAMLA
                     IGVLGFIVWAHHMFTVGMDVDTRAYFTAATMIIAVPTGIKVFSWLATIHGAKIKYETP
                     MLWALGFIFLFTVGGLTGIVLSNSSLDIMLHDTYYVVAHFHYVLSMGAVFALFAAFNY
                     WFPLLSGVTLHSRWTKAHFYIMFIGVNVTFFPQHFLGLSGMPRRYSGYPDCYTKWNVI
                     SSIGSMISFVAVLYFMVIVWEALISQRSVVWSTHLSTALEWDNILPSDFHNAPETGAL
                     VA"
                     /standard_name="COX1 CDS"
     gene            1..1533
                     /gene="COXI"
                     /db_xref="GeneID:12799024"
     CDS             1560..2246
                     /gene="COXII"
                     /codon_start=1
                     /transl_table=5
                     /product="cytochrome c oxidase subunit II"
                     /protein_id="YP_006303367.1"
                     /db_xref="GI:386800708"
                     /db_xref="GeneID:12799025"
                     /translation="MGLWGQLGFQDAAAPLMEELIFFHDHAMMILVMIISLVGYAALS
                     LMLNNYTCRSLVEGQEIETIWTVIPAVILVFLALPSLRLLYLLDEVGNCSLSVKTIGH
                     QWYWSYEYSDFPSIEFDSYMIPTNELEPGDFRLLEVDHRMVLPTQTDIRVLVTSADVI
                     HSWTVPSLGVKVDAVPGRLNQLGFFIKYPGVFYGQCSEICGANHSFMPIVVEAIPLKN
                     FMEWVVSVSE"
                     /standard_name="COX2 CDS"
     gene            1560..2246
                     /gene="COXII"
                     /db_xref="GeneID:12799025"
     tRNA            2245..2312
                     /product="tRNA-Asp"
     CDS             2314..2472
                     /gene="ATP8"
                     /codon_start=1
                     /transl_table=5
                     /product="ATP synthase F0 subunit 8"
                     /protein_id="YP_006303368.1"
                     /db_xref="GI:386800709"
                     /db_xref="GeneID:12799026"
                     /translation="MPQLSPLNWILLFVLFWSAVLCMSVLLWWSSKIFFQGSSSSSKV
                     LKENKWNW"
     gene            2314..2472
                     /gene="ATP8"
                     /db_xref="GeneID:12799026"
     CDS             2479..3174
                     /gene="ATP6"
                     /codon_start=1
                     /transl_table=5
                     /product="ATP synthase F0 subunit 6"
                     /protein_id="YP_006303369.1"
                     /db_xref="GI:386800710"
                     /db_xref="GeneID:12799027"
                     /translation="MLVDIFSSFDDNNQVFMSLYVLMWLFSLVTIVLFSSSYWVMSPR
                     WVSVISVFKETGSSQVFRSYGINMGGFVNIISGLFLFLIVMNLSGLIPYVFSATSHLA
                     ISLSLGMPLWLTLIISAVFFNPSSVVAGLLPMGAPAPLNPFLVIIETVSILVRPITLS
                     VRLTANMSAGHIVLTLIGNYLTASFFMSSVFSMVLLLCIQIFYTIFEFGISLIQAYIF
                     CLLITLYSDEHPH"
     gene            2479..3174
                     /gene="ATP6"
                     /db_xref="GeneID:12799027"
     tRNA            complement(3212..3279)
                     /product="tRNA-Met"
     tRNA            complement(3281..3348)
                     /product="tRNA-Tyr"
     tRNA            complement(3349..3411)
                     /product="tRNA-Cys"
     tRNA            complement(3412..3477)
                     /product="tRNA-Trp"
     tRNA            complement(3475..3541)
                     /product="tRNA-Gln"
     tRNA            complement(3551..3617)
                     /product="tRNA-Gly"
     tRNA            complement(3617..3683)
                     /product="tRNA-Glu"
     rRNA            3684..4650
                     /product="small subunit ribosomal RNA"
     tRNA            4651..4719
                     /product="tRNA-Val"
     rRNA            4720..6084
                     /product="large subunit ribosomal RNA"
     tRNA            6085..6154
                     /product="tRNA-Leu"
     tRNA            6156..6224
                     /product="tRNA-Leu"
     CDS             6225..7199
                     /gene="ND1"
                     /codon_start=1
                     /transl_table=5
                     /product="NADH dehydrogenase subunit 1"
                     /protein_id="YP_006303370.1"
                     /db_xref="GI:386800711"
                     /db_xref="GeneID:12799028"
                     /translation="MYISVISCLCSYVCVLLAVAFFTLLERKGLSYMQLRKGPNKVGI
                     MGLPQPIADAAKLLTKEIAKPTMANYSPYFVAPVFSFILALLLWQLYPSLYSLGYFKW
                     GILFFLCVSGMNVYGTLLAGWASNSKYALLGSLRAIAQTISYGISMALILLFPLFLVG
                     TFSFIEVKESQEIIWLSFLMIPVSLIWFVTCVAETNRAPFDFAEGESELVSGFNIEYG
                     SAGFALIFLAEYANILVMSLFSALLFFGGSSIFFMDSDIVFMLKVLFFAFLFIWVRGS
                     YPRFRYDLFNGADLKSLSPRLFIVFINNCNVGFLYLLLMYLSQSFRKM"
     gene            6225..7199
                     /gene="ND1"
                     /db_xref="GeneID:12799028"
     tRNA            complement(7188..7256)
                     /product="tRNA-Pro"
     CDS             7258..7758
                     /gene="ND6"
                     /codon_start=1
                     /transl_table=5
                     /product="NADH dehydrogenase subunit 6"
                     /protein_id="YP_006303371.1"
                     /db_xref="GI:386800712"
                     /db_xref="GeneID:12799029"
                     /translation="MTALINFSMAFSSFLLLPFMSQPLSLGLVVMMSTLFMCITSAIT
                     LSSWYGYILFLIYVGGLLVMFAYVAALSPNVLFGSGSPLIFFAFSFFIFLVFLFNLNL
                     IDLPLLNYISEASSLGFLKVYGSEMVSPQMISILIGLAIILLINLIVVVKICYYTHTS
                     LRPFSS"
     gene            7258..7758
                     /gene="ND6"
                     /db_xref="GeneID:12799029"
     CDS             7767..8906
                     /gene="CYTB"
                     /codon_start=1
                     /transl_table=5
                     /product="cytochrome b"
                     /protein_id="YP_006303372.1"
                     /db_xref="GI:386800713"
                     /db_xref="GeneID:12799030"
                     /translation="MRSPIRKVHPVLKVLNGAFVDLPAPSNLSVWWNFGSLLGLCLVI
                     QIATGLFLAMHYTAHVDLAFSSVVHISRDVTYGWLLRALHANGASWFFICLYFHIGRG
                     IYYGSYLYLHVWNVGVILLFLIMGTAFLGYVLPWGQMSFWGATVITNLLSAVPYLGKM
                     LVEWVWGAFAVDNATLTRFFALHFLLPFAVAGLAILHMLFLHETGSNNPLGLNSDGEK
                     VPFHSYYTFKDMVGFIVVVSLLTMLALFSPQLLTDPENFIPANPLVTPVHIQPEWYFL
                     FAYAILRSIPNKLGGVLGLAGSVAILFILPFTHQSKFRSTAFYPLNQILFWTFIGIFF
                     ILTWIGSCPLEAPYEQIGQVFTVLYFMYFVMNPALQKLWDNILDY"
     gene            7767..8906
                     /gene="CYTB"
                     /db_xref="GeneID:12799030"
     tRNA            8915..8979
                     /product="tRNA-Ser"
     tRNA            8982..9048
                     /product="tRNA-Thr"
     CDS             9058..9354
                     /gene="ND4L"
                     /codon_start=1
                     /transl_table=5
                     /product="NADH dehydrogenase subunit 4L"
                     /protein_id="YP_006303373.1"
                     /db_xref="GI:386800714"
                     /db_xref="GeneID:12799031"
                     /translation="MSTFYLTLLSMFGILMSFLTLSLQYKHLLSILLSLEAITMSLFI
                     MMFSVSNNVMLSGQASLILITMGACEASLGLAILVAIIRSEGNDYVSSFSSYDC"
     gene            9058..9354
                     /gene="ND4L"
                     /db_xref="GeneID:12799031"
     CDS             9344..10717
                     /gene="ND4"
                     /codon_start=1
                     /transl_table=5
                     /product="NADH dehydrogenase subunit 4"
                     /protein_id="YP_006303374.1"
                     /db_xref="GI:386800715"
                     /db_xref="GeneID:12799023"
                     /translation="MTASLILMGLSFMLLPKNYSWYLKMWSLALGSMISLIHLFTPFF
                     SYESINLMMAYDSLSSILISLTLWISLMMMLASQNSVKINNNNHMLFSFFLLLLNLIL
                     IITFLASSSLLFYFMFEASLIPTLLLILGWGYQPERLQAGMYMMIYTVAASLPLLLTI
                     LWASQELFTSKMLLGSLLRNSAVAQESVWTWNILVILIFSAFLVKLPMFMVHLWLPKA
                     HVEAPVAGSMVLAAILLKLGGYGILRFYQYLNFFPLENLIVIFSLAIWGGVLTSIICF
                     RQIDLKSLIAYSSIGHMSLMLAGVFSNSSWGWAGALVLMISHGFCSSALFALANYTYE
                     KSHTRSLFLSKGMLMLLPLLSMWWFFFCIMNMAAPPSVNLLGEILIFPSVIFSSTYYF
                     IPLGLMSFLAALYSMYLFTSIQHGGSPKFVKPFNQFKSAGFLLLFLHWIPGNFLILKS
                     ELVFMWA"
     gene            9344..10717
                     /gene="ND4"
                     /db_xref="GeneID:12799023"
     tRNA            10719..10785
                     /product="tRNA-His"
     CDS             10786..12495
                     /gene="ND5"
                     /codon_start=1
                     /transl_table=5
                     /product="NADH dehydrogenase subunit 5"
                     /protein_id="YP_006303375.1"
                     /db_xref="GI:386800716"
                     /db_xref="GeneID:12799019"
                     /translation="MFMKLKSSSISSLFLLSYSAFLLPITMMFVLKEMTIIMEWSIIQ
                     VSSCMMTMIFILDPISLSFSNVVCLISGCVMLFSSSYMSHDPFLKRFTWLVMLFVLSM
                     NLLVFIPSLPALLLGWDGLGIVSFVLVIYYQNMKSLGAGMLTVLANRIGDVMILMSIG
                     LLVLQGHWMITSIWDFYLSTWVAITITIAAMTKSAQIPFSSWLPAAMAAPTPVSALVH
                     SSTLVTAGVFLIIRFFPFLSSISGFKTFLLFVSVLTLLMAGIGANYENDLKKVIALST
                     LSQLGVMMMSLGMGMPYLALFHLYTHALFKALLFLCAGMIIHNSSNTQDIRHMGLLFS
                     QAPLTVGCMNVANLALCGAPFLSGFYSKDLILEFSLHSPTNLLMVLLIFLATGMTAAY
                     SLRLSFCSLWGAMKNTAYHGKQEADPYVNWATTTLALAAIGAGLYFQNIFLDFMPTPF
                     VLPFFYKMLTMVVIFMGLFTASILWDSNHNSVSMNKAKFFFSTMWFLAPISAQPVTKF
                     SMMLGTNMMKSIDMGWLEILGGQGSSFVTSNLSTLNQKLQIKTFNFFIALMLLSLIIF
                     IQF"
     gene            10786..12495
                     /gene="ND5"
                     /db_xref="GeneID:12799019"
     tRNA            12495..12561
                     /product="tRNA-Phe"
     CDS             12892..13578
                     /gene="COXIII"
                     /codon_start=1
                     /transl_table=5
                     /product="cytochrome c oxidase subunit III"
                     /protein_id="YP_006303376.1"
                     /db_xref="GI:386800717"
                     /db_xref="GeneID:12799020"
                     /translation="MEQRYLHTYHNVLSVSWQGVHNMIHISNETVAEGWMGYQPVCHN
                     ETHTKMMMNIHSEDLSWSEWSQSPSEKYNTESKKELSSSSEDAVLSMMFVFIFFAAVF
                     WYGLIFKVFCVFQRNTGETGLYISYEYVGRLECDPMEYSMKKHCIFFHAIYNSDVFGK
                     RIFSLYPQDFTGYMYYLEEPFCWFVLFGFGCSISLPGITSGLSPLHDIDILLMLCGFF
                     YIFLFTDEGV"
                     /standard_name="COX3 CDS"
     gene            12892..13578
                     /gene="COXIII"
                     /db_xref="GeneID:12799020"
     tRNA            13618..13685
                     /product="tRNA-Lys"
     tRNA            13689..13755
                     /product="tRNA-Ala"
     tRNA            13768..13826
                     /product="tRNA-Arg"
     tRNA            13841..13908
                     /product="tRNA-Asn"
     tRNA            13924..13990
                     /product="tRNA-Ile"
     CDS             13994..14347
                     /gene="ND3"
                     /codon_start=1
                     /transl_table=5
                     /product="NADH dehydrogenase subunit 3"
                     /protein_id="YP_006303377.1"
                     /db_xref="GI:386800718"
                     /db_xref="GeneID:12799021"
                     /translation="MLGSLISSFIALALSCVVMGLGWALAKRAISDREKSSPFECGFD
                     PIKSARLPFSLRFFLLAIIFLIFDVEIVLLFPILVSMTSSFSLALMVSLFTFLIILIV
                     GLFHEWNEGSLDWAQ"
     gene            13994..14347
                     /gene="ND3"
                     /db_xref="GeneID:12799021"
     tRNA            14363..14430
                     /product="tRNA-Ser"
     CDS             14431..15495
                     /gene="ND2"
                     /codon_start=1
                     /transl_table=5
                     /product="NADH dehydrogenase subunit 2"
                     /protein_id="YP_006303378.1"
                     /db_xref="GI:386800719"
                     /db_xref="GeneID:12799022"
                     /translation="MFSVLPFSYMFMMVMVMGTLLSVSSFHWLSIWAGLEINLIGFLP
                     LLVYQKSTSESESAVKYFIVQALGSSMLIFGSLIAFNMSFTWDMYAGNLSHSAGLLII
                     VVGLMYKISVVSLPLLASYGNSSPTVNYLFAFGHLTEICALVSFSLFTSVKGVLRASF
                     VLMCNYGSIYSCWGNRSNKSNTDSCIAGMFFNWTLSMNNLCFTPYSVIYKILFIGLRV
                     GLFIYIYYAVSCRFSNYKGYYKVKELRISSDKGYIIFTVFSGTYLLYYALCLSGWSFW
                     SAVVMSSFLCYFFLFYVLYYVCFITYACFSQYFYEMYKSETLGPWYYNKTKYRFSFSC
                     FIYFSWSGYNCFYYPFLYPF"
     gene            14431..15495
                     /gene="ND2"
                     /db_xref="GeneID:12799022"
ORIGIN      
        1 atgcgttggt tattttctac gaatcataaa gatattggta ccctatacat tctatttggg
       61 atgtggtcgg gtctggtagg aactgctttg agtcttctta ttcgggctga gctaggacag
      121 cctggagcct tattaggaga cgaccagcta tataatgtta ttgtaacagc acatgctttc
      181 gttataattt tctttttagt gatgccaatg ataattgggg gatttgggaa ctggctggtt
      241 cctttgatgc taggagcccc tgatatggct ttccctcgac taaataacat aagtttttgg
      301 cttcttcctc ctgctttatt acttcttctt tcttcagctg ctgtagagag tggggtaggt
      361 acagggtgga ctgtttatcc tcccttgtct gggaacctgg ctcacgccgg tggttcagtt
      421 gatctagcaa ttttttcttt acacttagca ggggtatctt ctattctagg tgctgttaat
      481 ttcatcacta ctattattaa tatgcgttgg cgtggtatac agtttgaacg gcttcctctt
      541 tttgtttggt ctgtaaaaat tacagcagtg ttgcttcttt tgtctcttcc tgttttagca
      601 ggagcaatta caatgcttct gacagaccga aattttaaca cagcattttt tgatccagca
      661 ggaggtggag accccatctt gtatcaacat ctattttggt tctttgggca tcctgaggtg
      721 tatattttaa ttctacctgg atttggtata atttctcaca ttgttagtca ctactctgct
      781 aagaaagaaa cttttggcac tctagggatg atttatgcta tgttagccat tggggtttta
      841 gggtttatcg tttgggctca tcacatgttt acagttggaa tagacgtaga tactcgtgcc
      901 tacttcactg ctgctactat gattattgcg gtcccaacag gaattaaagt attcagttgg
      961 cttgctacta ttcacggagc taagattaag tatgaaacac ccatattatg ggccttaggt
     1021 tttattttct tgttcactgt tgggggacta actggaattg tattgtctaa ttcttcttta
     1081 gatattatac ttcacgatac atattatgta gttgcccact tccactacgt tctttcaatg
     1141 ggtgcggtat ttgctttatt tgcggctttt aattactggt ttccgttgct aagaggggta
     1201 actttacatt ctcgatggac taaagctcac ttttatatta tgtttattgg ggtaaatgta
     1261 actttctttc ctcagcactt tttagggcta agcgggatgc ctcgacggta ttctggttac
     1321 ccagattgtt atactaagtg gaatgtaatc tcttcgatcg gatcaataat ctcctttgtg
     1381 gctgtattat atttcatagt gattgtgtgg gaggctttaa tttctcaacg aagtgttgtg
     1441 tggagaacac atttgagtac tgcgttagaa tgggataata ttctaccttc agattttcat
     1501 aatgcccctg aaaccggagc attagttgct taaattttta ataaaaactt agataagata
     1561 tgggtctatg gggacaatta ggatttcaag acgcagctgc tcctcttata gaagagctaa
     1621 tttttttcca tgatcatgct ataatgattt tggttataat tattagcttg gttgggtacg
     1681 ccgctctttc tttaatatta aataactata cgtgtcggtc tctagtagaa gggcaagaaa
     1741 ttgagactat ttggacagtt attcctgctg taattttagt ttttctggcc cttccttctc
     1801 ttcgcttact atacttgtta gacgaagtcg gtaattgtag attaagtgta aaaacaattg
     1861 gtcaccaatg gtactggagt tatgagtatt cggattttcc gagtatcgag ttcgattctt
     1921 atataattcc aactaatgag ctagaacccg gagatttccg attattggaa gtcgatcacc
     1981 ggatagttct tccaacgcaa acggatattc gagttttggt aacttccgca gatgtaattc
     2041 attcttggac tgttccctca ttaggggtta aggtagatgc tgtaccaggg cgcctaaatc
     2101 aattaggttt ctttatcaag tatcctggag ttttttatgg acaatgttct gagatttgtg
     2161 gagcaaatca ttcttttatg cctattgttg tagaagccat tcctctaaag aactttatgg
     2221 agtgggttgt tagggtttct gagtaaagag ttagttaaat tataatatag ggttgtcagc
     2281 cctaagttac taataagatt tagtactttt tatatgccac agttgtctcc cttaaattgg
     2341 attttactat ttgttttgtt ttggtctgct gtcttgtgta tgtctgtgtt gctttggtgg
     2401 tctagaaaaa tttttttcca aggaagttct tcttcttcta aagttttaaa ggagaataaa
     2461 tggaattggt aaataagaat gcttgttgat attttctctt cgtttgatga caataatcag
     2521 gtttttatgt ctttatatgt tttaatgtgg cttttttctc ttgttacaat tgttcttttc
     2581 aggtcttctt actgggtcat atccccacga tgggtgagtg ttatctcagt ttttaaggaa
     2641 accgggtcgt cccaggtttt ccgctcttac ggaattaaca taggggggtt tgttaacatt
     2701 atttcagggc tttttctgtt cctgattgta ataaatttaa gcggattaat tccttatgtt
     2761 tttagagcta caagacacct tgctatttca ctttctttgg gcataccgct gtggcttact
     2821 ctaattattt ctgctgtttt ctttaacccg agttcagtag tagcggggct tcttcctatg
     2881 ggtgcccctg cacccctaaa tccatttctg gttattattg agactgttag aattttagtc
     2941 cggcctatta cgctttctgt tcgactaact gcaaatataa gggctgggca tattgtattg
     3001 actttgattg gtaattactt gacggctagc ttctttatgt cttcagtatt ctcaatggtc
     3061 ttattattat gtattcaaat tttctatact atctttgagt ttggtattag cctgattcaa
     3121 gcttatattt tttgcttgct aattactcta tattcagacg aacacccaca ttaatataga
     3181 taaaacaaac tttattttta agttactatg gttgtaaaag aatttgttat tcatttttgg
     3241 ggtatgaacc caacagctta aactttagct tattttacag tttgttgagg agacttaact
     3301 ccgttaatag atctacagtc caccgccttc ttctcagcca tcgaacaaac acaccaggat
     3361 tatctccttc cttgattttg caggtcaatg ctttttataa actatagtgc gcaaggttta
     3421 gaggtatatc tttattttaa gctttgaagg cttatagttt tcttaactta aaaccttacc
     3481 aggaggatac gatcctctcc taagaaatca aaattctttg tgccctaaca ccgctttgta
     3541 atagttaact tatctctttt aaattatatt taacctttct gcttggaagg cagatgtact
     3601 cagcatactc aagagatatt tctaataaat tattttattc ctttagaatg aaaatctaac
     3661 gtgcggattt acaccataga aacattagtt aaattatttt agttaggtat ctatgtgact
     3721 accataattt cttgtaaaaa aaggtcttca aacttaaaga tctacataga ttaaagcttg
     3781 gctctgactt caagtatgat aaagaactaa aaaacacaca tggtttttat ggaaggaggc
     3841 gaggagaaga gtaaacacat agattagaaa aactaatgtc tgttttctct ttataatatt
     3901 atagttttaa atgatatttt gaaatgtccc gctaacacca gtgctgaagg ttaaaaaaaa
     3961 agtgtaaact tgggttaatt tagttcagaa aatctggtta acttggtgcc agcatccgcg
     4021 gttaaaccaa gaagattaag tcatgcattt ttggtgaaaa gacagttaag cggaataaaa
     4081 agtttgttta atagccatca agaagtaaaa ttcgtagata gcttaaaaac ttattcaaaa
     4141 ctaaaaagct gaagctgtga cacccttgag ggaaactggg attagatacc ccactattct
     4201 tggaggtaaa aaaatataaa tttaccagag tactatggat caattacatt taaaactcaa
     4261 agagcttggc ggtgttttag actctttagc gggagcctgt ctcataatcg acaatccacg
     4321 taagacctga cctttatttg ctttcagttt gtataccgtc gtcgtcaggt aactttttag
     4381 aaaaaagaag ttagcaaaag agtttctaat aaactctcac gtcagatcaa ggtgcagcca
     4441 atataaagga gaggatgggc tacaattata aaagttataa ttacggaata actgccttaa
     4501 atagcagtta tgaaggagga cttaaaagta aaacacaata cataagtgta ttgaatcgag
     4561 ctctgaaacg tgcacacatc gcccgtcgct ctcgttgaaa aacgagataa gtcgtaacat
     4621 agcaggggta atggaaattg tccctaaact agaaacatag tataatataa atacatttca
     4681 cttacactga aaatatactt agatataagt tgtttttaat aacaaatata atatatgtaa
     4741 tgtctacttc aattaaacta aaaacattta caaatttagt aaaggtgata gaaatttatt
     4801 ttgaataata gaagtactga gcaggaaacg accttaattg attaaataga aaaaataaac
     4861 ctttgtacct tttgcatcat ggtttagcta gatttatttt tcgtaagaaa tttctcgaaa
     4921 cctaatgggc tatttttagt cggcaatatt agatgcctaa aaactaattg tggcaaaaat
     4981 ttttttagaa ctaaaaatag aaatgaaatt ttattcgtat taggtgatag ctagttcttt
     5041 tctaaaagta tagaagtact gcaaattttt ttgtatcaca ggatatttta cctttggtat
     5101 ggatagaaat ttagttaggc ttttgaggat aagctcaaaa gcataataat atgtatttta
     5161 aatgccaaga agttaaattt aggcttgaaa atggccacta tgtatgattt tgttataatt
     5221 tcattactcc tatcagcata aaatcgattt actttttatt aagaagagaa aactttttaa
     5281 ttgaacaaaa agctaagcac atgctaaaat gagtatcaat taaattatat tttttattat
     5341 cttaaatata taaactaaat aaaaaatacc aattataaat tgttaaaagg aactcggcaa
     5401 aacccaattc cgcctgttta tcaaaaacat ggctccctgt tttttcacat agggagtcgg
     5461 acctgctcgg tgaatatatt ttaacagccg cggtactctg accgtgcaaa ggtagcataa
     5521 tcatttgcct tataattgaa ggctagtatg aatggtttga cgagaattga gctgtctctt
     5581 ttcaactaaa tataatttta ttaataggtg aagaagccta tatttcattg aaagacaaga
     5641 agaccctatc gagctttaag gaatttaata gactcgccat atatttatag aaaaacgaga
     5701 ctactaaaaa ctttggttgg ggcgactgag gaacaaataa agcttcctct tgatgttaaa
     5761 tataacttac aggtattgat ccaataaatt tgattaaagg aattagttac cgtagggata
     5821 acagcataat cccctttgag agtccttatc gaaaaggggg tttgtgacct cgatgttgga
     5881 ccagaatacc cagaagatgc agccgtcttc aatggttggt ctgttcgacc attaaaattc
     5941 tacgtgatct gagttcagac cggcgtgagc caggtcagtt tctatcttca attttgacag
     6001 tggccttagt acgaaaggac caggctacta caaaataatt tgtagcacat tgatttaata
     6061 taaataataa ttaagttgat aaacatcaaa ttagcaaaga ttaatgcaat tgacttagga
     6121 tcaatagaca taggtggaat ccctttattt gatatataaa gatggcagaa aaagtgcatt
     6181 aggtttaagc cctaaatatg aagattaaat ctcttctctt tataatgtat atttccgtta
     6241 tttcatgttt atgctcttat gtttgtgttt tattggctgt cgcttttttt actcttttag
     6301 aacgaaaagg actaaggtac atacaactac gtaaaggacc taataaagtc gggattatag
     6361 gtcttcccca gcctattgca gatgcagcta aacttttaac taaggagatt gccaagccaa
     6421 ctatggctaa ttattctcct tattttgtag ctcctgtctt tagcttcatt ttagctctgt
     6481 tgctttggca actttatcct agactatatt ctttagggta ctttaaatgg ggtatcttat
     6541 ttttcttgtg tgtttcgggc ataaatgtct atggaacttt gttagcagga tgggctagaa
     6601 actctaaata cgcattatta ggaagacttc gggcgattgc ccaaaccatt tcctatggaa
     6661 ttagaatagc cttaattctc ctatttcctt tatttttagt tggaactttt agcttcatcg
     6721 aagtaaaaga atcccaggaa attatttggt taagtttttt aataatcccg gtttccttaa
     6781 tttggtttgt aacttgtgtt gccgagacta atcgagctcc ctttgacttt gctgagggag
     6841 agtcggaact agtttccggt tttaatattg aatacgggtc ggcaggattt gcccttattt
     6901 ttttagcaga atatgctaat attttagtca taaggctttt ttctgctctt ctttttttcg
     6961 ggggtagatc tatttttttt atagatagag atatcgtatt tatactaaag gtcttatttt
     7021 ttgcgttttt gtttatttgg gttcgaggaa ggtaccctcg attccgttac gacctattta
     7081 atggggctga cctgaaaagg ctttctcccc gcctctttat cgtgtttatt aataattgca
     7141 atgttggctt cttgtattta ttattaatat atttaaggca gtcatttcga aaaatgtagt
     7201 ttaatcaaaa cattagcatt ggaagctaga aattaggtaa taatcctaca tttcgagatg
     7261 actgctttaa ttaattttag tatagcattt tccagatttc ttttgcttcc atttatatct
     7321 caacctttaa gactgggact agttgtgata atgtctacat tatttatgtg tatcactaga
     7381 gcaatcacat tgtcttcctg gtatgggtat attctctttt tgatttatgt tgggggacta
     7441 ttagtgatgt tcgcctacgt ggctgctcta tctccgaatg ttttgtttgg tagaggatcc
     7501 cccctcattt tctttgcttt ttctttcttt attttcctag tatttctatt taacctaaat
     7561 ttaattgatc ttcctctact taactatatt agggaagcta gaaggcttgg ttttttaaaa
     7621 gtttacggtt ctgagatagt atctccgcaa ataatttcta ttcttattgg tttagctatc
     7681 attcttttaa ttaacttaat tgtcgtggta aaaatttgct attacaccca cacttcttta
     7741 cgccctttta gaagataaaa ctgctcatgc gaagacctat tcgaaaggtt cacccggttt
     7801 taaaagttct taacggagct tttgtagatc tccctgctcc ttccaatctt tcagtctggt
     7861 ggaattttgg atcattacta ggcctatgtt tagttatcca gattgccact ggcctatttc
     7921 tcgctataca ctatacagct catgtagacc tagcttttag ttctgttgtc cacattagtc
     7981 gagatgtaac ttatggttgg cttttacgag ccctacacgc taatggagct tcttggtttt
     8041 ttatttgtct atatttccac attgggcgag gaatctatta cggttcctat ttatacctcc
     8101 atgtgtggaa tgtgggtgta atcttgttat ttttaattat gggtacggct tttttaggtt
     8161 atgtactacc atggggacag atgtcttttt ggggggccac tgtaattaca aatttgttat
     8221 ctgctgttcc ttaccttgga aaaatattag tagagtgggt atggggggcg tttgcggtag
     8281 acaatgctac tcttacacga ttttttgcgc tccacttttt attgcctttt gctgttgctg
     8341 gtttggcaat tttacacata ttgttccttc atgaaacagg atctaacaat ccgctcggat
     8401 taaacagaga cggagaaaag gtacccttcc attcttatta tacttttaaa gacatagtgg
     8461 ggtttattgt cgtagtctct ttacttacta tgctagcttt attttctccc cagcttctga
     8521 cagaccctga gaattttatt ccggctaacc cccttgtaac cccagttcac atccagccag
     8581 agtggtattt tctctttgcg tatgctatcc ttcggtctat tcctaacaag ctaggagggg
     8641 ttttaggatt agcaggatct gttgctattt tattcatttt accttttacg caccaaagaa
     8701 aatttcgatc cactgcattc tacccactaa atcaaatttt attctggaca tttatcggta
     8761 ttttctttat tctaacttgg attggaagat gcccgttgga ggccccttac gagcaaattg
     8821 gacaagtttt cacagtacta tattttatgt atttcgttat aaaccctgcg ctccagaaat
     8881 tatgggataa tattttagat tactaaaact atatagttgt ttcctgggga cagtttgtct
     8941 tgaaaacaaa ctttaagtgt tcaattcact tgacaactta aagcaataag aatattcgta
     9001 ttcacttttg gcttacaaga ccaatgctct ggtttaagct attattgctt atatgaaatg
     9061 agtacatttt acctaacgct attaagtata tttggaattt taataagatt tcttaccctt
     9121 tctttgcaat ataaacattt gttaagaatt cttctgaggc tagaagctat tactataagc
     9181 ctctttatca taatattttc ggtctctaac aatgtaatat taagaggaca agcttcactt
     9241 attctcatta ctatgggtgc ctgtgaagca agcttaggcc tagctatttt ggttgccatt
     9301 attcgaaggg aaggaaatga ctacgtctca agattttcta gttatgactg ctagtttaat
     9361 tctaataggg ctttcattta tattactacc aaaaaactat tcgtggtatc ttaaaatatg
     9421 gtctcttgct ttaggcagta tgatttcctt aattcactta tttactccct ttttctctta
     9481 tgagagaatc aatttaataa tggcttatga ctccctctct agcattctaa tttctttaac
     9541 tttatggatc tctcttatga tgatattagc tagccaaaac agcgtaaaaa ttaataataa
     9601 taaccacata ctcttctctt tctttctact cttactaaat ttaattttga ttattacttt
     9661 tttagcatca agaagactct tgttctattt tatgttcgag gcttccctaa ttcccacttt
     9721 attactaatt ctagggtggg ggtatcaacc agagcgatta caagctggca tatacatgat
     9781 aatctacact gtagccgctt ctttgcccct tcttttaacc atcttgtggg cttctcaaga
     9841 acttttcact agaaaaatgc ttttaggaag acttctccgt aattcagctg tggcccaaga
     9901 aagagtctgg acctggaata tcttagtaat tttaattttt agggcttttc tcgtaaagtt
     9961 acccatgttt atagtccatt tgtggcttcc taaggcccat gtggaggccc ctgtggcagg
    10021 atctatggtt ttggccgcaa tcctactaaa acttggaggt tatggaattt tgcgttttta
    10081 tcaatatctt aatttctttc ccctagaaaa tttaattgta attttttctc ttgcaatttg
    10141 gggcggtgta ctcactagaa tcatctgttt ccgacagatt gacctaaagt ccctaattgc
    10201 ttactcgtct attgggcaca tatctctcat attagcaggg gttttttcta attcttcgtg
    10261 ggggtgggca ggagcattag ttttaataat ctcacatgga ttttgctctt ccgctctttt
    10321 tgctttagca aattatacat atgaaaaatc tcacacgcga agcctgtttt taagaaaagg
    10381 aatgctaatg ttattgccct tacttagaat atggtggttc ttcttttgta ttataaacat
    10441 agcggctccg cctagagtaa acttgctggg agaaattcta atttttcctt cagttatctt
    10501 tagctctacg tactacttca ttccgttagg actaataagg tttttggctg ctttatatag
    10561 catatatctc tttacttcta tccagcacgg cggaagcccg aaatttgtta aaccttttaa
    10621 tcagtttaag tcggcaggat ttctcctgct attcttacac tggattccag gtaatttttt
    10681 aatcctaaaa agagaacttg tatttatatg ggcttaatgt caagttagtt tatttaaaac
    10741 atcagcctgt ggatttgaaa gtgaaaatat taatttcact tgaccatgtt tataaaattg
    10801 aaatcttcct ctattagttc actttttttg ctttcttaca gtgctttttt actccctatc
    10861 actataatgt ttgttttaaa agaaataacc atcattatag aatggagaat tatccaagtt
    10921 aggtcatgca taatgactat gatttttatc ctagacccca ttagacttag ttttagaaat
    10981 gtggtttgtc taatttctgg ctgtgttatg ttattttcct ctagctacat gtctcatgat
    11041 cctttcctaa agcgattcac ttggctagta atgctatttg ttttgtctat aaatcttttg
    11101 gtatttattc caagcttacc tgccttgtta ctaggatggg acggccttgg tatcgtttct
    11161 ttcgttcttg taatttacta tcaaaatata aagtctttgg gggcaggaat actaactgtt
    11221 ttggctaacc gaattggaga cgttataatt ttaatatcta ttggtttgct tgtacttcag
    11281 ggtcactgga taattacctc aatctgggat ttttacctaa ggacttgggt cgcaatcaca
    11341 attaccattg cagccataac taaaagggcc cagattccgt tttcaagctg gcttcctgca
    11401 gctatggctg cacctacccc agtttcagcc cttgtacact cttcaaccct ggttacggca
    11461 ggggtattcc taattattcg ttttttcccg tttttaagtt ctatttctgg atttaaaact
    11521 tttcttctgt ttgtttcagt cctaaccctt ctcatggccg gaattggggc gaactacgaa
    11581 aatgacctaa agaaagtaat tgccctctct actttgaggc agttaggcgt tataataata
    11641 agactaggca taggaatgcc ctaccttgct ttgttccacc tttataccca cgctctcttc
    11701 aaagctttat tgttcctgtg tgccggaata attatccata acagctcaaa tacccaggac
    11761 attcggcaca tgggcctttt attttctcag gcccctctta cagtaggctg tataaatgta
    11821 gcaaacttgg ctctttgtgg ggcacccttt ctcagcggat tttactctaa agatctcatt
    11881 ttggagtttt ctcttcacag ccccactaat ttattaatag ttttattaat ttttttggca
    11941 acgggaatga cggctgctta ttctttacgc ctttcttttt gttctctatg gggagctatg
    12001 aagaataccg cctaccacgg aaaacaggaa gcagatcctt acgtaaattg ggccacaacc
    12061 actttagcct tagcggcaat tggagcaggc ctttattttc aaaacatttt tttagacttc
    12121 atgcccaccc cttttgtact tcctttcttt tataagatac tcaccatggt agtaatcttt
    12181 atgggcctat ttacagcttc cattttgtgg gactcaaatc acaactctgt tagaataaac
    12241 aaagcaaagt tcttcttctc aacaatatgg tttttagccc ccatctcagc tcagccagta
    12301 accaagtttt caataatact aggaacgaac ataataaaat ccattgacat gggttggttg
    12361 gaaattttag gtggacaggg tagctcattt gtaactagaa acttatcaac ccttaatcaa
    12421 aagttacaga ttaaaacttt taactttttc attgccttaa tattactctc ccttatcatc
    12481 tttattcaat tttagcttag atagcttaca cacagagcat agcactgaag atgctagggt
    12541 gacaaacaat gtctcaaagc atgtagtggt agtatttcta aacgctctct ttattcattt
    12601 tttatgtatg tggtatttga acgatgctgt atattatgta ttgcaacgac gctgattatc
    12661 ttcatttttt cagtgtttta tagcgtggtt accaagtgga tgggtgaccg ttcgtgcgcc
    12721 ttagcttcag tacagtcccc cagttcacct agctgtaaat gggtacctgc tctcattagg
    12781 gacagggaag gtagagtagc gagggagagg agatgggcac cgccctcaat gtgctggctc
    12841 ctagagaagc tgaggtctct ggcatctctc tccccgacga ccacataggt tatggaacaa
    12901 cgctaccttc atacatacca taatgtcttg tcagtgtctt ggcaaggtgt tcataacatg
    12961 attcatattt cgaacgaaac tgtagcggaa gggtggatag gttaccaacc tgtttgtcat
    13021 aatgaaacac acacaaaaat gataatgaat attcattctg aagatttaag atggagagaa
    13081 tggagacaaa gaccaagaga aaaatataac acagaaagaa aaaaagaatt aaggagtagg
    13141 agagaagatg ctgtgttaag aatgatgttt gtttttattt tctttgcagc tgtattttgg
    13201 tatggtttga tttttaaagt cttttgtgtt tttcaacgta atactggtga aactgggctg
    13261 tatatctctt atgagtatgt gggtcggtta gagtgtgacc caatggaata cagaatgaag
    13321 aaacactgca ttttcttcca tgctatctac aacagagatg tgttcggaaa acgaattttt
    13381 tctttgtacc cacaggattt cacgggttac atgtactact tggaagaacc tttctgttgg
    13441 tttgtcttgt tcgggtttgg ttgcagcatt tctctaccgg gcatcacttc gggtttgagg
    13501 ccgctgcatg atattgacat tttgttgatg ttgtgtggct ttttctatat ctttctattt
    13561 actgatgagg gtgtttaaaa caaaataact tttaaactgt cttaggtgac tgagttatct
    13621 taggtgactg agttaaataa gtgttagatt tttaatctaa aaacagcaga ttttgctcct
    13681 aagagctaga cttggtactt taaaataaaa gatctgattt gcatttagaa aataagtatt
    13741 tatacttccg ggtcaaataa atttaatgta taaaaagcga gaaatttgca tatggtttcg
    13801 gcccatatct tgagggtgtg agtccttctt tatattcatt taaatgaaag ccaaagtaga
    13861 ggcacctacc tgttaactag gagaatgtaa taaaatttac tcatttagat ttaaaacaca
    13921 ttaagtatta cgccggatga acggaaatca ttgatgttga ttaatatgtg gctaaaagcc
    13981 tctgatacta aaaatgttag gtagattaat taggagtttt attgctttag ctttatcctg
    14041 cgtggttata ggacttgggt gggctttagc caagcgagct atttcagacc gagaaaagag
    14101 gtccccattt gagtgtggat ttgacccgat taaatccgct cggcttccat tctctttgcg
    14161 gttttttctg cttgctatta tttttctcat ctttgatgta gaaattgtgc ttttatttcc
    14221 tattttagtt agtataacaa gaaggttttc tcttgctctt atagttagtt tatttacttt
    14281 tttaattatc ttaattgtag gcctgtttca tgagtggaat gaagggtctt tagattgggc
    14341 tcagtaacct gggcctgtag ttagaaaaaa cttggagtaa aacagggctg ctaactttgt
    14401 tttgggtaat tcaattttat cctttttctt atgttttctg tccttccttt tagttacata
    14461 tttataatgg ttatggttat agggacttta ctttctgttt cctcttttca ctggttaaga
    14521 atctgggcag gcttagaaat taatttaatt ggtttcctgc ccttgttggt ttaccagaaa
    14581 agaacttcag agagagagtc agctgtgaaa tattttattg ttcaggcact agggtctagt
    14641 atacttatct ttgggaggct aatcgccttt aacatgtctt tcacatggga tatatatgcc
    14701 ggaaacctgt cacactctgc ggggctttta attatcgtgg ttgggctcat gtataaaatt
    14761 agggttgttt cccttccatt attggcttcc tatggtaata gcaggcctac cgtgaattac
    14821 ctgtttgctt ttggccactt gacagaaatt tgcgcccttg tttctttttc tctgtttact
    14881 agagttaagg gagtcctacg tgctagtttt gtccttatgt gtaattatgg caggatctac
    14941 tcttgttggg ggaatcggag gaataaatca aacacagatt cgtgcattgc tggcatattc
    15001 ttcaattgga cacttaggat gaataacctt tgctttactc catacagagt gatctataaa
    15061 attttattta ttggtttacg tgttggtctc tttatttata tttattacgc tgtgaggtgc
    15121 cgatttagca attataaagg atattacaag gttaaagaac ttcggatttc ttcagataag
    15181 ggttatatta tttttactgt ctttaggggg acttacctcc tctattacgc tttgtgtcta
    15241 agtggctggt cattctggtc agcagtggta atgtcttcct ttctgtgcta ttttttctta
    15301 ttttacgttc tttactacgt ctgttttatt acttacgctt gtttttctca gtacttttac
    15361 gaaatataca agagagaaac attggggcct tggtattaca acaaaacaaa ataccgcttt
    15421 agctttagct gtttcattta ctttagttgg aggggttata attgctttta ctaccctttt
    15481 ttatatcctt tttaa
//
