# Supplementary material for: Relation between mitochondrial DNA hyperdiversity, mutation rate and mitochondrial genome evolution in Melarhaphe neritoides (Gastropoda: Littorinidae) and other Caenogastropoda
Source: Sci Rep. 2018 Dec 19;8:17964. doi: 10.1038/s41598-018-36428-7 (PMC6299273; doi:10.1038/s41598-018-36428-7)
Supplement: Supplementary file 3 — Supplementary Dataset 1 [file 41598_2018_36428_MOESM3_ESM.zip › Conomurex luhuanus NC_035726.gb]

LOCUS       Conomurex_luhuan       15799 bp    DNA     linear   INV 31-JAN-2018
DEFINITION  Conomurex luhuanus mitochondrion, complete genome.
ACCESSION   NC_035726
KEYWORDS    RefSeq.
SOURCE      mitochondrion Conomurex luhuanus
  ORGANISM  Conomurex luhuanus
            Eukaryota; Metazoa; Lophotrochozoa; Mollusca; Gastropoda;
            Caenogastropoda; Hypsogastropoda; Littorinimorpha; Stromboidea;
            Strombidae; Conomurex.
REFERENCE   1  (bases 1 to 15799)
  AUTHORS   Zhao,Z.-Y., Tu,Z.-G. and Cui,J.
  TITLE     Characterization of an endangered marine strombid gastropod
            Strombus luhuanus complete mitochondrial genome
  JOURNAL   Conserv Genet Resour (2017) In press
REFERENCE   2  (bases 1 to 15799)
  CONSRTM   NCBI Genome Project
  TITLE     Direct Submission
  JOURNAL   Submitted (31-AUG-2017) National Center for Biotechnology
            Information, NIH, Bethesda, MD 20894, USA
REFERENCE   3  (bases 1 to 15799)
  AUTHORS   Zhao,Z.-Y., Tu,Z.-G. and Cui,J.
  TITLE     Direct Submission
  JOURNAL   Submitted (29-MAR-2017) Hainan Academy of Ocean and Fisheries
            Sciences, Haikou, Hainan, China
COMMENT     REVIEWED REFSEQ: This record has been curated by NCBI staff. The
            reference sequence is identical to KY853669.
            ##Assembly-Data-START## Assembly Method :: Soap v. v2 Sequencing
            Technology :: Illumina ##Assembly-Data-END## COMPLETENESS: full
            length.
FEATURES             Location/Qualifiers
     source          1..15799
                     /organism="Conomurex luhuanus"
                     /organelle="mitochondrion"
                     /mol_type="genomic DNA"
                     /db_xref="taxon:69696"
     CDS             420..1199
                     /gene="COX3"
                     /locus_tag="CK868_mgp01"
                     /codon_start=1
                     /transl_table=5
                     /product="cytochrome c oxidase subunit III"
                     /protein_id="YP_009420761.1"
                     /db_xref="GI:1238821338"
                     /db_xref="GeneID:33910764"
                     /translation="MGRNPFHLVEFSPWPLTGSMGALFLTTGLAGWFHGYGYTTMIIG
                     LVLISITMVQWWRDVVRESTYQGYHTIQVSKGLRWGMILFIASEVCFFFAFFWAYFHS
                     SLAPSPELGSCWPPAGITPLNPFEVPLLNTGVLLASGVTVTWAHHSLMEGDGAGGLQG
                     LAATVALGGYFTFLQGGEYYEASFTIADGAYGSTFFVATGFHGLHVLIGSTFLLVCLA
                     RAWLQHFSTGHHFGFEAAAWYWHFVDVVWLFLYLSIYWWGC"
     gene            420..1199
                     /gene="COX3"
                     /locus_tag="CK868_mgp01"
                     /db_xref="GeneID:33910764"
     tRNA            1225..1294
                     /gene="trnK(ttt)"
                     /locus_tag="CK868_mgt01"
                     /product="tRNA-Lys"
                     /db_xref="GeneID:33910730"
     gene            1225..1294
                     /gene="trnK(ttt)"
                     /locus_tag="CK868_mgt01"
                     /db_xref="GeneID:33910730"
     tRNA            1312..1381
                     /gene="trnA(tgc)"
                     /locus_tag="CK868_mgt02"
                     /product="tRNA-Ala"
                     /db_xref="GeneID:33910731"
     gene            1312..1381
                     /gene="trnA(tgc)"
                     /locus_tag="CK868_mgt02"
                     /db_xref="GeneID:33910731"
     tRNA            1391..1459
                     /gene="trnR(tcg)"
                     /locus_tag="CK868_mgt03"
                     /product="tRNA-Arg"
                     /db_xref="GeneID:33910732"
     gene            1391..1459
                     /gene="trnR(tcg)"
                     /locus_tag="CK868_mgt03"
                     /db_xref="GeneID:33910732"
     tRNA            1466..1533
                     /gene="trnN(gtt)"
                     /locus_tag="CK868_mgt04"
                     /product="tRNA-Asn"
                     /db_xref="GeneID:33910733"
     gene            1466..1533
                     /gene="trnN(gtt)"
                     /locus_tag="CK868_mgt04"
                     /db_xref="GeneID:33910733"
     tRNA            1536..1604
                     /gene="trnI(gat)"
                     /locus_tag="CK868_mgt05"
                     /product="tRNA-Ile"
                     /db_xref="GeneID:33910734"
     gene            1536..1604
                     /gene="trnI(gat)"
                     /locus_tag="CK868_mgt05"
                     /db_xref="GeneID:33910734"
     CDS             1606..1959
                     /gene="ND3"
                     /locus_tag="CK868_mgp13"
                     /codon_start=1
                     /transl_table=5
                     /product="NADH dehydrogenase subunit 3"
                     /protein_id="YP_009420762.1"
                     /db_xref="GI:1238821339"
                     /db_xref="GeneID:33910735"
                     /translation="MLSTIMSTTVAGVISIVVMTLGWVLAKRAISDREKSSPFECGFD
                     PIKSARLPFSLRFFLLAIIFLIFDVEIVLLFPALAMMMSGFSMQVVFGTFLFLVILIL
                     GLFHEWNEGSLDWAQ"
     gene            1606..1959
                     /gene="ND3"
                     /locus_tag="CK868_mgp13"
                     /db_xref="GeneID:33910735"
     tRNA            1964..2031
                     /gene="trnS1(gct)"
                     /locus_tag="CK868_mgt06"
                     /product="tRNA-Ser"
                     /db_xref="GeneID:33910736"
     gene            1964..2031
                     /gene="trnS1(gct)"
                     /locus_tag="CK868_mgt06"
                     /db_xref="GeneID:33910736"
     CDS             2032..3090
                     /gene="ND2"
                     /locus_tag="CK868_mgp12"
                     /transl_table=5
                     /product="NADH dehydrogenase subunit 2"
                     /protein_id="YP_009420763.1"
                     /db_xref="GI:1238821340"
                     /db_xref="GeneID:33910737"
                     /translation="MFVFTMMSGTLFSVSSSHWLGIWAGLEINLIGFLPLLVYQKSMA
                     ESESAVKYFVVQALGSSLLMFGSLSSYSLSFSWDISTVSSYYVITIFALSCGLCMKMG
                     LFPFHFWLPSVMAGLPWISCLLLATWQKFAPIFLMSSLLDVNLAYWAILVISLMCAGS
                     SLMGGVGGMNQTQIRALLAYSSIGHLGWIVFSVLYSDWAMKVYLVIYVFVSICIFSSL
                     WYMDLSNMKSLVKFNQKKSLEMGIMIMLMSLGGLPPLLGFVSKWLVISVSMSSALWGV
                     LFFLILGSLLSLFYYLSLFFSMFLMETSKSFLVLKTNMKLMMLINSIIVLNLIGGLLL
                     IMSGTLMSL"
     gene            2032..3090
                     /gene="ND2"
                     /locus_tag="CK868_mgp12"
                     /db_xref="GeneID:33910737"
     CDS             3097..4632
                     /gene="COX1"
                     /locus_tag="CK868_mgp11"
                     /codon_start=1
                     /transl_table=5
                     /product="cytochrome c oxidase subunit I"
                     /protein_id="YP_009420764.1"
                     /db_xref="GI:1238821341"
                     /db_xref="GeneID:33910738"
                     /translation="MRWLFSTNHKDIGTLYILFGMWSGLVGTALSLLIRAELGQPGAL
                     LGDDQLYNVIVTAHAFVMIFFLVMPMMIGGFGNWLVPLMLGAPDMAFPRLNNMSFWLL
                     PPALLLLLSSAAVESGVGTGWTVYPPLAGNLAHAGGSVDLAIFSLHLAGVSSILGAVN
                     FITTIINMRWRGMQFERLPLFVWSVKITAVLLLLSLPVLAGAITMLLTDRNFNTAFFD
                     PAGGGDPILYQHLFWFFGHPEVYILILPGFGMISHIVSHYSSKKETFGTLGMIYAMLA
                     IGVLGFIVWAHHMFTVGMDVDTRAYFTAATMIIAVPTGIKVFSWLATIHGAKIKYETP
                     MLWALGFIFLFTVGGLTGIVLSNSSLDIMLHDTYYVVAHFHYVLSMGAVFALFGAFNY
                     WFPLLSGVTLHSRWTKAHFYIMFIGVNVTFFPQHFLGLSGMPRRYSDYPDCYTKWNVI
                     SSIGSMISFVAVLYFMVIVWEALVSQRSVIWSTHLSTALEWDNILPADFHNSAETGAL
                     VAS"
     gene            3097..4632
                     /gene="COX1"
                     /locus_tag="CK868_mgp11"
                     /db_xref="GeneID:33910738"
     CDS             4649..5335
                     /gene="COX2"
                     /locus_tag="CK868_mgp10"
                     /codon_start=1
                     /transl_table=5
                     /product="cytochrome c oxidase subunit II"
                     /protein_id="YP_009420765.1"
                     /db_xref="GI:1238821342"
                     /db_xref="GeneID:33910739"
                     /translation="MSLWGQLGFQDAASPLMEELIFFHDHAMMILVMIISLVGYAAVS
                     LMVNKYTCRSLVEGQEIETIWTIIPAVILVFLALPSLRLLYLLDEVGDCNLTVKSIGH
                     QWYWSYEYSDFLNIEFDSYMVPTNELEKGDFRLLEVDHRVVLPTQTDIRVLVTSADVI
                     HSWTVPSLGVKADAIPGRLNQLSFFIKYPGVFYGQCSEICGANHSFMPIVVEAIPLEN
                     FMEWVVNMSE"
     gene            4649..5335
                     /gene="COX2"
                     /locus_tag="CK868_mgp10"
                     /db_xref="GeneID:33910739"
     tRNA            5334..5401
                     /gene="trnD(gtc)"
                     /locus_tag="CK868_mgt07"
                     /product="tRNA-Asp"
                     /db_xref="GeneID:33910740"
     gene            5334..5401
                     /gene="trnD(gtc)"
                     /locus_tag="CK868_mgt07"
                     /db_xref="GeneID:33910740"
     CDS             5402..5560
                     /gene="ATP8"
                     /locus_tag="CK868_mgp09"
                     /codon_start=1
                     /transl_table=5
                     /product="ATP synthase F0 subunit 8"
                     /protein_id="YP_009420766.1"
                     /db_xref="GI:1238821343"
                     /db_xref="GeneID:33910741"
                     /translation="MPQLSPLNWIFLFLLFWTAVLTMSIILWWSSKVYYRSSTSASAT
                     FKGNKWNW"
     gene            5402..5560
                     /gene="ATP8"
                     /locus_tag="CK868_mgp09"
                     /db_xref="GeneID:33910741"
     CDS             5564..6259
                     /gene="ATP6"
                     /locus_tag="CK868_mgp08"
                     /transl_table=5
                     /product="ATP synthase F0 subunit 6"
                     /protein_id="YP_009420767.1"
                     /db_xref="GI:1238821344"
                     /db_xref="GeneID:33910742"
                     /translation="MSLYGLMWLFSLVTILVFSSSYWVMAPRWVSITMTFKDTVSSQI
                     FRSFGLNLGGFINVVSGLFLFLIVMNLSGLIPYVFSPTSHLAISLSLGLPLWLSLIIS
                     AVFFNPSSVVAGLLPMGAPAPLNPFLVIIETVSIMVRPITLSVRLTANMSAGHIVLTL
                     IGNYLTASFFMSSMFSMLLLISIQVFYTIFEFGISVIQAYIFCLLITLYSDEHPH"
     gene            5564..6259
                     /gene="ATP6"
                     /locus_tag="CK868_mgp08"
                     /db_xref="GeneID:33910742"
     tRNA            complement(6305..6372)
                     /gene="trnM(cat)"
                     /locus_tag="CK868_mgt08"
                     /product="tRNA-Met"
                     /db_xref="GeneID:33910743"
     gene            complement(6305..6372)
                     /gene="trnM(cat)"
                     /locus_tag="CK868_mgt08"
                     /db_xref="GeneID:33910743"
     tRNA            complement(6389..6454)
                     /gene="trnY(gta)"
                     /locus_tag="CK868_mgt09"
                     /product="tRNA-Tyr"
                     /db_xref="GeneID:33910744"
     gene            complement(6389..6454)
                     /gene="trnY(gta)"
                     /locus_tag="CK868_mgt09"
                     /db_xref="GeneID:33910744"
     tRNA            complement(6457..6522)
                     /gene="trnC(gca)"
                     /locus_tag="CK868_mgt10"
                     /product="tRNA-Cys"
                     /db_xref="GeneID:33910745"
     gene            complement(6457..6522)
                     /gene="trnC(gca)"
                     /locus_tag="CK868_mgt10"
                     /db_xref="GeneID:33910745"
     tRNA            complement(6524..6590)
                     /gene="trnW(tca)"
                     /locus_tag="CK868_mgt11"
                     /product="tRNA-Trp"
                     /db_xref="GeneID:33910746"
     gene            complement(6524..6590)
                     /gene="trnW(tca)"
                     /locus_tag="CK868_mgt11"
                     /db_xref="GeneID:33910746"
     tRNA            complement(6592..6653)
                     /gene="trnQ(ttg)"
                     /locus_tag="CK868_mgt12"
                     /product="tRNA-Gln"
                     /db_xref="GeneID:33910747"
     gene            complement(6592..6653)
                     /gene="trnQ(ttg)"
                     /locus_tag="CK868_mgt12"
                     /db_xref="GeneID:33910747"
     tRNA            complement(6668..6733)
                     /gene="trnG(tcc)"
                     /locus_tag="CK868_mgt13"
                     /product="tRNA-Gly"
                     /db_xref="GeneID:33910748"
     gene            complement(6668..6733)
                     /gene="trnG(tcc)"
                     /locus_tag="CK868_mgt13"
                     /db_xref="GeneID:33910748"
     tRNA            complement(6735..6803)
                     /gene="trnE(ttc)"
                     /locus_tag="CK868_mgt14"
                     /product="tRNA-Glu"
                     /db_xref="GeneID:33910749"
     gene            complement(6735..6803)
                     /gene="trnE(ttc)"
                     /locus_tag="CK868_mgt14"
                     /db_xref="GeneID:33910749"
     rRNA            6900..7790
                     /locus_tag="CK868_mgr02"
                     /product="12S ribosomal RNA"
                     /db_xref="GeneID:33910750"
     gene            6900..7790
                     /locus_tag="CK868_mgr02"
                     /db_xref="GeneID:33910750"
     tRNA            7791..7857
                     /gene="trnV(tac)"
                     /locus_tag="CK868_mgt15"
                     /product="tRNA-Val"
                     /db_xref="GeneID:33910765"
     gene            7791..7857
                     /gene="trnV(tac)"
                     /locus_tag="CK868_mgt15"
                     /db_xref="GeneID:33910765"
     rRNA            7858..9236
                     /locus_tag="CK868_mgr01"
                     /product="16S ribosomal RNA"
                     /db_xref="GeneID:33910751"
     gene            7858..9236
                     /locus_tag="CK868_mgr01"
                     /db_xref="GeneID:33910751"
     tRNA            9237..9305
                     /gene="trnL(tag)"
                     /locus_tag="CK868_mgt16"
                     /product="tRNA-Leu"
                     /db_xref="GeneID:33910766"
     gene            9237..9305
                     /gene="trnL(tag)"
                     /locus_tag="CK868_mgt16"
                     /db_xref="GeneID:33910766"
     tRNA            9315..9383
                     /gene="trnL(taa)"
                     /locus_tag="CK868_mgt17"
                     /product="tRNA-Leu"
                     /db_xref="GeneID:33910752"
     gene            9315..9383
                     /gene="trnL(taa)"
                     /locus_tag="CK868_mgt17"
                     /db_xref="GeneID:33910752"
     CDS             9385..10326
                     /gene="ND1"
                     /locus_tag="CK868_mgp07"
                     /codon_start=1
                     /transl_table=5
                     /product="NADH dehydrogenase subunit 1"
                     /protein_id="YP_009420768.1"
                     /db_xref="GI:1238821345"
                     /db_xref="GeneID:33910753"
                     /translation="MYLSLISCLFSYVCILLAVAFFTLLERKGLSYIQIRKGPNKVGL
                     AGLPQPIADAAKLLTKEIAKPTMANYSPYFIAPIFSFILALLLWQLYPSSYSLGYFKW
                     GILFFLCVSALNVYGTLLAGWSSNSKYALLGSLRAIAQTISYEVSMALILLFPLFIIG
                     SFSFIEIKESQNLIWLGFLMLPVSFIWYTTCVAETNRAPFDFAEGESELVSGFNIEYG
                     AAGFALIFLAEYANILVMSLFSALLFFGAENFIFISNDIVFMMKVLFFAFAFIWVRGS
                     YPRFRYDLLMGLTWKGFLPAALALLMIVLVLSYLSFF"
     gene            9385..10326
                     /gene="ND1"
                     /locus_tag="CK868_mgp07"
                     /db_xref="GeneID:33910753"
     tRNA            10335..10402
                     /gene="trnP(tgg)"
                     /locus_tag="CK868_mgt18"
                     /product="tRNA-Pro"
                     /db_xref="GeneID:33910754"
     gene            10335..10402
                     /gene="trnP(tgg)"
                     /locus_tag="CK868_mgt18"
                     /db_xref="GeneID:33910754"
     CDS             10407..10916
                     /gene="ND6"
                     /locus_tag="CK868_mgp06"
                     /codon_start=1
                     /transl_table=5
                     /product="NADH dehydrogenase subunit 6"
                     /protein_id="YP_009420769.1"
                     /db_xref="GI:1238821346"
                     /db_xref="GeneID:33910755"
                     /translation="MSAIMLFSVTVSILLLLPLMAQPLSLGLVIMLMTLMMCCLSALL
                     ISSWYGYILFLIYVGGLLVMFAYVAALSPNVLFSGGYPMILFTLMIPLLFVIFYYYPF
                     IDLNSLSYANLYSSYSNLKTYGTELVSPDMISVLIGLGLILLINLVVVVKICYYQHAS
                     LRPFKEAND"
     gene            10407..10916
                     /gene="ND6"
                     /locus_tag="CK868_mgp06"
                     /db_xref="GeneID:33910755"
     CDS             10926..12065
                     /gene="CYTB"
                     /locus_tag="CK868_mgp05"
                     /transl_table=5
                     /product="cytochrome b"
                     /protein_id="YP_009420770.1"
                     /db_xref="GI:1238821347"
                     /db_xref="GeneID:33910756"
                     /translation="MRKTHPILKMVNGAVVDLPAPSNLSVWWNFGSLLGLCLGIQILT
                     GLFLAMHYTAHVDLAFSSVVHISRDVSYGWLLRALHANGASWFFICIYFHIGRGIYYG
                     SYLYQHTWNIGVILLFLTMGTAFLGYVLPWGQMSFWGATVITNLLSAVPYVGKMLVEW
                     VWGGFAVDNATLTRFFTLHFLLPFAIAGMTILHLLFLHETGSNNPLGLNSDGEKIPFH
                     SYYSFKDLVGFVTLLFFLSLIVLFSPQLLTDPENFIPANPLVTPVHIQPEWYFLFAYA
                     ILRSIPNKLGGVLGLVGSIAVLFIMPLIHTGKFRSLAFYPLNQILFWCFVGIFLILTW
                     IGSCPVEAPYEQIGQVFTGLYFLYFVLSPLAQMLWDNILDY"
     gene            10926..12065
                     /gene="CYTB"
                     /locus_tag="CK868_mgp05"
                     /db_xref="GeneID:33910756"
     tRNA            12072..12137
                     /gene="trnS2(tga)"
                     /locus_tag="CK868_mgt19"
                     /product="tRNA-Ser"
                     /db_xref="GeneID:33910757"
     gene            12072..12137
                     /gene="trnS2(tga)"
                     /locus_tag="CK868_mgt19"
                     /db_xref="GeneID:33910757"
     tRNA            complement(12151..12217)
                     /gene="trnT(tgt)"
                     /locus_tag="CK868_mgt20"
                     /product="tRNA-Thr"
                     /db_xref="GeneID:33910758"
     gene            complement(12151..12217)
                     /gene="trnT(tgt)"
                     /locus_tag="CK868_mgt20"
                     /db_xref="GeneID:33910758"
     CDS             12226..12522
                     /gene="ND4L"
                     /locus_tag="CK868_mgp04"
                     /transl_table=5
                     /product="NADH dehydrogenase subunit 4L"
                     /protein_id="YP_009420771.1"
                     /db_xref="GI:1238821348"
                     /db_xref="GeneID:33910759"
                     /translation="MSMLGFLAALLALSMQYKHFLSVLLSLEAATMSLFIMLFSLMNN
                     LAYSGQAALILITLGACEASLGLAVLVTIIRSQGNDYVSSFSSQKC"
     gene            12226..12522
                     /gene="ND4L"
                     /locus_tag="CK868_mgp04"
                     /db_xref="GeneID:33910759"
     CDS             12546..13889
                     /gene="ND4"
                     /locus_tag="CK868_mgp03"
                     /codon_start=1
                     /transl_table=5
                     /product="NADH dehydrogenase subunit 4"
                     /protein_id="YP_009420772.1"
                     /db_xref="GI:1238821349"
                     /db_xref="GeneID:33910760"
                     /translation="MLLVPNNNMSWYTKMWALALISVISFLHLFSTNWSYEMTNSFLN
                     QDSMTSVLISLTLWISMMMFLASQNSVKMAENSPFQFTTMILTLNMILVVAFYANNVM
                     LFYFFFEASLIPTLLLILGWGYQPERLQAGMYMMIYTVAASLPLLLTILWNISSTSCS
                     SMLMTSTLRLNSSFLNMVWGSNLLTLLIFMAFLVKLPMFTVHLWLPKAHVEAPVAGSM
                     VLAAILLKLGGYGILRMYQYFNFTSSNFLVLVFSLALWGGVLTSIICFRQTDFKSLIA
                     YSSVGHMSLMLAGAFSNSAWGWYGALVLMVSHGFCSSALFALANYTYEKTHTRSLFLT
                     KGMLMLLPTLSLWWFMFAIMNMAAPPSINLMGEIMMFPAIIFSSSYYVTSLALMSFLA
                     ALYSMYLFTCSQHGGSPKFAKPFSSFKSAGYVLMLMHWLPANFLIIKSDLIFLWV"
     gene            12546..13889
                     /gene="ND4"
                     /locus_tag="CK868_mgp03"
                     /db_xref="GeneID:33910760"
     tRNA            13894..13958
                     /gene="trnH(gtg)"
                     /locus_tag="CK868_mgt21"
                     /product="tRNA-His"
                     /db_xref="GeneID:33910761"
     gene            13894..13958
                     /gene="trnH(gtg)"
                     /locus_tag="CK868_mgt21"
                     /db_xref="GeneID:33910761"
     CDS             13959..15686
                     /gene="ND5"
                     /locus_tag="CK868_mgp02"
                     /codon_start=1
                     /transl_table=5
                     /product="NADH dehydrogenase subunit 5"
                     /protein_id="YP_009420773.1"
                     /db_xref="GI:1238821350"
                     /db_xref="GeneID:33910762"
                     /translation="MFFKPKSSSISSMMLLLYSLVIFPITLSFIAQDKSILFEWNILQ
                     ISSCSMTLIIILDAISLSFSNTVCLISGCVMLFSSSYMSHDPFLKRFTWLVMLFVMSM
                     NLLVFIPSLPALLLGWDGLGIVSFALVIYYQNAKSLAAGMLTVLANRIGDVMILISIG
                     LLVLQGHWNILSMWDFHMSFMVMITITVAAMTKSAQIPFSSWLPAAMAAPTPVSALVH
                     SSTLVTAGVFLVIRFFPFLSTSSAFLSTLLFISVLTLLMAGLGANFENDLKKVIALST
                     LSQLGVMMMSLGMNMPYLALFHLYTHALFKALLFLCAGTIIHNSSNSQDIRSMGMIFC
                     QAPLTITCMNVANLSLCGAPFLSGFYSKDLILEVALFDPTNLLMVILIFLATGMTAAY
                     SLRLSFCSLWGSLKANPFHSKQEKDEYINWATTILTLAAIVAGFFLQTIFTTFNPMPF
                     VLPFNYKMVTISVIISGLFLASVLWATPEGEKKMTKYKFFFTTMWFLAPISAQPLTKM
                     SMVFGTQLMKSVDQGWLEILGGQGATMTMSELATSNQNLQIKSFNFFILLMLSSVVLL
                     LLSLSTITA"
     gene            13959..15686
                     /gene="ND5"
                     /locus_tag="CK868_mgp02"
                     /db_xref="GeneID:33910762"
     tRNA            15723..15790
                     /gene="trnF(gaa)"
                     /locus_tag="CK868_mgt22"
                     /product="tRNA-Phe"
                     /db_xref="GeneID:33910763"
     gene            15723..15790
                     /gene="trnF(gaa)"
                     /locus_tag="CK868_mgt22"
                     /db_xref="GeneID:33910763"
ORIGIN      
        1 atctgcgact ttatgaaatg gagatatttt gacaattttt atgacttaga atagaaaatc
       61 tcgtcaggat gacacccccc cctaattttg gctaaaatca tgataatata gagatctaca
      121 attctttttg cagctaaatg aaacctatcc tgaaatatta taaaggaata aaaataacaa
      181 ccaattttta aggtaaatcg gtaaatttaa gcaaatattc ttgcaaaata agagagattt
      241 tcaatgcccc cttttcggct atctatcatt gcctcgactc gcacagaaga ttatgcagaa
      301 aggaaatatt tctgccctca ggaaagaatt ttacgcctat ctatactcgc tcggcacaag
      361 acttgacagc gcattccaaa aaagcgctgt ctgctctttc tccacttaca ttttctttta
      421 tgggacgtaa tccattccat ttagtagaat ttagcccttg acctttaact gggtctatag
      481 gggctctttt tttaacaaca ggtttagctg gttgatttca cggttatggt tatacaacaa
      541 taattatcgg tctcgtttta atttccatta caatggttca gtgatgacga gatgtggttc
      601 gggaatcaac ttatcaagga tatcacacaa ttcaggtctc aaaaggactt cgttggggga
      661 taatcctatt tatcgcttct gaggtttgtt tcttctttgc cttcttttga gcctactttc
      721 acagaagttt agctcctagt ccagaattag gttcttgttg acctcctgca gggattacac
      781 ctttaaatcc ttttgaagtt ccgttgctta acacaggagt cctgttggct tctggtgtga
      841 cagttacatg agctcatcat agtttgatag aaggagatgg agctggcggt cttcaaggtt
      901 tagcagctac tgtagctttg ggtggttact ttactttcct acaaggagga gaatattacg
      961 aggcttcatt tactattgca gatggggctt atggatccac attttttgtt gcaactggat
     1021 tccatggact acatgtatta attggtagca ccttcttact tgtctgtctt gcacgtgctt
     1081 gattacagca tttttctacc ggtcaccact ttggatttga agcggctgcg tgatattgac
     1141 attttgtgga tgtagtatgg cttttcctat atttatcaat ctattgatga ggctgttaga
     1201 attatataaa tgtctttaaa atattcttag ataactagaa tagtgccaga cttttaatct
     1261 ggaaacggca ttcaacctga agtgcctcta agagtatgaa gttaatcatt agacttaata
     1321 ctttaaatta aaagatctga cttgcattca gaaaataggc taattttatg cctttaggtc
     1381 agttataaag gtacaaaaaa cgagaaattt gtatgcggtt tcggcccgta aattgggggt
     1441 gtaagtccct ctttgtactt acctataagt ggaggccaag gatgaggcgc ctagctgtta
     1501 attaggagat tgtaaagaag attactcact tagccagtac tacgccggat gaacggaaat
     1561 cattgatgtt gattatcatg ggattatgtg gatctctagt actatatgtt aagaacaatt
     1621 ataagaacta ctgtagcggg agttatttcc attgttgtga taaccctagg ttgggtttta
     1681 gcaaagcgag caattaggga ccgtgaaaaa agatccccat tcgagtgtgg gtttgatcca
     1741 attaaatcag ctcgtttacc tttttcttta cgattctttt tgttggcaat catttttctt
     1801 atttttgatg tagaaattgt acttcttttt ccagctctag caataatgat aagtggattt
     1861 agtatgcagg tagtattcgg tacttttcta tttctcgtta ttttaatttt agggctattc
     1921 catgagtgaa atgaaggctc attagactga gctcaataat aatagaaaaa acttggagta
     1981 aaacagggct gctaactttg ttttgggtaa ttcgatttta tcctttttct tatgttttca
     2041 aacttgcctt ttagatatat attcgttttt acaatgataa gggggactct gttttctgtt
     2101 tcttcgtccc actgactagg aatttgagct ggtttagaaa tcaatttaat tggattctta
     2161 ccattattag tttaccaaaa aagaatagca gaaagggaat cggcggtgaa atattttgtt
     2221 gtgcaagctt taggatccag cttattaatg tttggtagtc taagttcata ctctctttct
     2281 tttagttggg atatcagaac tgttagcagg tactatgtca ttactatttt tgctctttct
     2341 tgtgggctgt gtataaagat gggattgttt cctttccatt tttgactccc tagggtaatg
     2401 gctggactcc catggatttc ctgtttactc ttagccacat ggcaaaaatt tgcacctatc
     2461 tttcttataa gatccttatt agatgtaaat ctcgcttact gagctatttt agttatctct
     2521 cttatatgtg ctggatctag acttatagga ggcgtagggg gtataaatca aacacaaatt
     2581 cgagcactct tagcctactc ttctattggc catttaggct gaattgtatt ctcagttcta
     2641 tatagggatt gggcaataaa agtgtactta gtaatttacg tttttgtttc catttgcatt
     2701 ttttctagtc tatggtatat agatctaaga aatatgaaga gattagtaaa atttaatcaa
     2761 aaaaaatctt tggaaatagg aattataatc atactaatgt ctttaggagg attaccgcct
     2821 cttttaggct ttgtctcaaa atgactggta atttcagtct caatgagaag agctctctga
     2881 ggcgttctct tttttcttat tctagggtcc cttttaaggc tcttttacta tctgagtttg
     2941 tttttttcaa tattcctgat agaaacgaga aaatcttttt tagttttaaa aacaaatatg
     3001 aagctaataa tgttaattaa tagaattatt gttttaaatc tcattggtgg tttattatta
     3061 attataagcg gtacacttat aagactttaa agaaaaatgc gttgattgtt ttctacaaac
     3121 cataaagata ttggtacgct atacatttta tttggtatat gatctgggtt agttggaact
     3181 gcccttagtc ttctaattcg agctgaactt gggcaaccag gagctctact aggggatgat
     3241 caactataca atgtaattgt tacggctcat gctttcgtta taattttctt cctggttatg
     3301 ccaatgataa ttggtggatt tggaaattga ttagtcccat taatattagg agctcctgac
     3361 atagctttcc ctcgtttaaa taatatgagg ttctgattgc tgcctcctgc cttgctgctt
     3421 ttactatcat cagctgctgt agaaagcgga gttggtacag gttgaacagt ttatcctcct
     3481 ctggccggaa atttggctca tgctggtgga tcagtagatt tagcaatttt ctctttacac
     3541 ttagcaggtg tttcatctat tctaggagca gttaacttta ttactacaat tatcaacata
     3601 cgatgacgag gtatgcagtt tgaacgactc cctctttttg tttgatctgt taaaattaca
     3661 gctgttttat tacttctctc ccttcctgta ttggctggag ctatcacgat gcttttaaca
     3721 gatcgaaatt ttaacactgc attctttgac cctgcaggag gtggagaccc tattttatac
     3781 caacacctgt tttgattctt tggacatcca gaagtttata ttttaattct accaggattc
     3841 ggaataattt ctcacattgt tagtcattat tcatcaaaaa aagaaacttt tggaacctta
     3901 gggataattt atgctatgtt agctattgga gtcttaggat ttattgtatg ggctcatcat
     3961 atgttcacag ttgggataga tgttgataca cgtgcttatt ttacagcagc tactataatt
     4021 attgctgttc caacgggaat taaagtattt agttgattag ctacaattca cggtgctaaa
     4081 attaaatatg aaactccgat gctttgggca ttaggattta ttttcctatt cacagttgga
     4141 ggtctaactg gaattgtact atctaattct tcattagata ttatgcttca tgatacttat
     4201 tatgtagtag cccattttca ctacgtttta tctatgggtg ctgtgtttgc tctctttggt
     4261 gcttttaatt actgattccc gctactaagt ggagttactt tacatagtcg atgaactaaa
     4321 gctcatttct atattatgtt cattggtgtt aatgtcactt tctttcctca acacttttta
     4381 ggtctaagtg gaatgcctcg acgatattct gattatccag actgctatac taaatgaaat
     4441 gtaatctctt caattggatc tatgatttca tttgtagctg tcttatattt tatagtaatt
     4501 gtctgagaag ccctagtttc ccaacgaagt gttatttgaa gaacacactt aagaactgct
     4561 ttagaatgag ataacatttt accagctgac ttccataatt cggctgaaac aggagcctta
     4621 gtagctagtt aatagtattt tataagatat gagtctatga ggacaattag gattccaaga
     4681 tgcagcttct cctttaatag aagagcttat tttcttccat gatcatgcaa tgataatctt
     4741 agttataatt attagcttag taggctatgc cgccgtatca ttaatggtca ataaatatac
     4801 ttgccgatct cttgtagaag gtcaagaaat tgaaactatt tgaactatta ttcctgctgt
     4861 aattttagtt ttcttagctc tcccctctct acgactatta tatctattag atgaagtagg
     4921 ggattgtaat ttaactgtta aaagaatcgg tcatcagtgg tactgaagtt atgaatattc
     4981 tgatttctta aatattgaat ttgactcata tatagtacca acaaatgagc tagagaaggg
     5041 tgattttcgg ctacttgagg tagaccaccg tgtagtcttg cccactcaaa ctgatatccg
     5101 tgtcttagta acatctgcag atgttattca ctcatgaaca gtgccttccc taggtgttaa
     5161 agcagatgca attccaggtc gattaaatca gctaagtttc ttcattaagt accctggtgt
     5221 attttatggt caatgttctg aaatttgcgg tgcaaaccat tctttcatgc ctatcgtagt
     5281 agaagctatt ccactggaaa atttcatgga atgagttgtt aacatatctg aataaaaagt
     5341 tagttaaaaa ataatattag gttgtcagcc tagtgttact aatcaaattt agtacttttt
     5401 aatgcctcaa ttatcccctc taaattgaat ttttttattt ttactatttt gaactgctgt
     5461 gttaactata tctattatct tatggtgaag aagtaaggtt tactaccgaa gaagtacttc
     5521 tgcttctgca acctttaaag gaaataaatg aaattgataa agaatgcttg ttgatatttt
     5581 ctcctcattt gatgataata accaagtttt tatatccctt tatggattga tatgattatt
     5641 ctctcttgta actattttag tatttagttc ttcatactga gtaatggctc cgcgctgagt
     5701 ttcaattaca ataactttta aagacactgt ctcatctcag attttccgtt cttttggtct
     5761 taatctagga gggtttatta atgtagttag tggtctattt ttatttttaa ttgttatgaa
     5821 tttaagtggt ttaatccctt atgtttttag cccaacaagt catttagcta tttcgctctc
     5881 tttaggacta ccattatgac tttctcttat catctcagct gtttttttta accctagctc
     5941 cgttgtagct ggacttcttc ctataggagc tcccgccccc ttaaacccat tccttgttat
     6001 tattgagact gtaagaatca tagtgcgtcc tattactctt tcagttcgat taactgccaa
     6061 cataagagcc gggcacattg ttttaacctt aattggtaat taccttactg caagtttctt
     6121 tatatcttct atattttcga tgttgctatt aattagcatt caagtgttct atacaatctt
     6181 tgaatttggg attagtgtaa ttcaagcata cattttttgt ttgttaatta cattatattc
     6241 tgatgagcat cctcattaat tattaacatg taattatata atatgcacta tgtataaaaa
     6301 ttaattgtaa aagaatcatt cattcatttc tggggtatga acccagcagc ttataattta
     6361 gcttatttta cataccatta atgtacgttt gttggggaaa cttaattccg ttaatagatc
     6421 tacagtctac cacctacatc tcggccaccg aacaaaactc actaggaata taagttcctt
     6481 tttcgaattt gcaattcaat gttttcaata aactatagtg ggccaagatc taaaaaatta
     6541 tattttattg taagctttga aggctcatag ttttattaac ttaagatctt accagaagga
     6601 tatgatcctt tcctaagaaa tcaaaattct tcgtgcccta acaccgcttt gtaattctag
     6661 tgttcaatac cttctttaaa acattttaat ctttctgctt ggaaggcaac tgtactaatc
     6721 atactcagaa ggtatattcc taataaacta ctttattcct ttagaatgaa aatctaatgt
     6781 gctaaacata acaccatagg aaccacaagt taccacttat aacatttatt ataaaatctt
     6841 aagattggtt aacatatatt aattaaatac gagagtaacc gtaaagaaat ttttctaacg
     6901 taaagcttgg ctctgactta tatgtacgac gaagataagg aaatacacat ggcacttttc
     6961 tgtagaggtg aggataaata acacaagaat ttaaatacaa aatctaaatt cttttgttcc
     7021 cattagtatt ataaattgta ttatgctttg ttacgtccca ctaacaccag tgattaatat
     7081 taaattaaaa gcgtaagctt gacttaggct aatccagaag gtctggttaa cttggtgcca
     7141 gcatccgcgg ttataccaag aagaccgagt tgtacttaat acggtgaaaa gacagttagg
     7201 catataatct gctattagat tttccattta agggtgcaat ctgaatttgg ataaaaattc
     7261 tgtaaatagc atataagctg aggctgtgaa gatctagagg gaaactagga ttagataccc
     7321 tattattctt gatagtaaac tgaaattatt atatctacca gagtactacg aaaaataata
     7381 aaatttaaaa ctcaaagggc ttggcggtgc tttagaccac ttaggggaac ctgtctcata
     7441 atcgacaatc cacgagatac cccaccttta cttgctttca gtatgtatac cgtcgtcggc
     7501 aggtaacttt taagaaataa gaagttagca aaataagaca atatagttca attatctact
     7561 acgtcagatc atggtgcagc taatgtaaag gagaggatgg gttacaatta aaattcataa
     7621 ctacgaaaga gaacaagaat tattttctcg gaaggaggac ttaaaagtaa atgtaattag
     7681 ataaattcat tgaataaggc tctgaagcgt gcacacatcg cccgtcgctc tcgttgaaaa
     7741 atgagataag tcgtaacata gtaggagtaa tggaaattgc tccttgctga aaaaatatag
     7801 catagtttaa tgcatctcac ttacactgag aacatgctga agcatcagct gtttttagcc
     7861 aaaaactgaa agtaaaatac aattaagaat ctctatttat aactaataga aacatccata
     7921 atttaagtaa aggtgattaa accttaatta atacactcat aacataagta ctgtcaagga
     7981 ataaatttaa ttgttttcta gtagagatat attctcgtac cttttgtatc atggcttagc
     8041 tagatttatc aactaaataa tttatctaga aaattaatga gcgactctat ttttcttttt
     8101 agagaattaa aagtaggtgt ggcaaaacct tttttaaaat ttagagtaga aatgaaattt
     8161 tatccgcatt aattgatagc tagttttctc ctaaaggcat agaagtgctc tcaactttat
     8221 aaataattat agaaacttgt attaaattat tattttgttg atttagcttc ttgaggatta
     8281 gctcgagaag cacacttaga acgttacatg taaatcttaa attaaattta ggcttgaaag
     8341 tagcctatat cttgagtttg ttataaatca ttgaaccata tgtaagaaat aatttatctg
     8401 taaaaattta aggagaaaga tcttgtaaac tgtattaaga tatataaatg ctaagatgag
     8461 tattaataaa tattatacac actaataaga agtaaaatat agtacttaaa taaatataat
     8521 caaatgaaat ctataaaagg aactcggcaa acttatttgc tccgcctgtt tatcaaaaac
     8581 atggctctgt gaataatgta aatacagagt cggacctgcc cagtgaagaa tttttaacgg
     8641 ccgcggtact ctgaccgtgc aaaggtagca taatcatttg ccctataatt gagggctagt
     8701 atgaatggtt tgacgtgagc aaagctgtct cttttagatt aagtagaact taacttacag
     8761 gtgaagatgc ctgtattaaa ttgatagaca agaagaccct atcgagcttt aaagaaatat
     8821 ttagaataaa atcgcctagc gtaaaggaca tttaactgga taagattttg gttggggcga
     8881 ctaaggaata aaaaaagctt cctctatttt aaaagtgctt tacaagcagt gatccaaatt
     8941 tattgatcaa agaaattagt taccgtaggg ataacagcat aatctttttt gagagctcat
     9001 atcgaaaaaa aggtttgtga cctcgatgtt ggactagagt ttccgaaaga tgcagaagtc
     9061 tttgaaggtt ggtctgttcg accattaaaa ctctacatga tctgagttca gaccggcgtg
     9121 agccaggtca gtttctatct tcaattattt taaacctaag cttagtacga aaggaccagc
     9181 ttaggagaat tatttttaac aatgatataa tataatgata atataaaaaa tacaccacca
     9241 gattagcaaa gttaatgcaa ttgacttagg atcaatagac ataggtgaaa cccctttatt
     9301 tggtacatgg ttacataaag gtggcagaat aagtgcatta ggtttaagcc ctaaacatga
     9361 agatgaaatc tctttccttt atatatgtat ctatctctta tttcttgttt attctcatat
     9421 gtctgcattt tattagcagt tgcctttttt actcttttag aacgaaaagg tttgaggtat
     9481 atccagattc gaaaaggacc taataaggtt ggattagcgg gtcttcctca gccaattgct
     9541 gacgcggcga aattattaac gaaagagatt gcaaaaccca ctatggctaa ctattctccc
     9601 tattttattg cccctatttt cagcttcatt ctagctctgt tattatgaca attataccct
     9661 agatcgtatt ccttaggtta ctttaaatga ggtattctat ttttcttgtg tgtttccgcc
     9721 ttaaatgttt atggtactct gcttgcagga tgatcttcaa attccaaata tgctttatta
     9781 gggaggttac gagcgattgc tcaaactatt tcctacgagg taagtatagc cctcatttta
     9841 ttgtttcctc tgtttattat tggaagattt agttttattg aaatcaagga aagtcaaaat
     9901 ctaatttgac tgggattttt aatgctgcct gtctctttta tttgatacac tacttgtgtt
     9961 gcagaaacaa atcgtgcacc atttgatttt gctgaaggag agtctgaatt agtttcagga
    10021 tttaatattg aatacggggc tgccgggttc gctttaattt tcttagcaga atatgctaac
    10081 attttagtaa tgagtctgtt ctcagctttg ttattttttg gggctgaaaa tttcatcttt
    10141 atttcaaatg atattgtttt tataatgaaa gtcttgtttt ttgcttttgc tttcatttga
    10201 gttcgaggta gatatcctcg attccgctat gacctgctaa tgggattaac ctgaaaggga
    10261 tttctaccgg cagctttagc tctactaata attgtattag tattatccta tctaagtttc
    10321 ttttaggtag cctacggagt tgtagtttaa ttaaaatact agcattggga gctagtgatt
    10381 aggtactaat cctacgctct gaaataatga gcgcaatcat actcttttct gttactgttt
    10441 cgattttgct tttgcttccc ctaatagctc aaccattaag attaggttta gtaattatac
    10501 ttataacatt aataatgtgc tgtctaaggg ctctactgat ttcatcctga tacggatata
    10561 ttttatttct tatttacgtg gggggacttc tggtaatatt tgcatatgta gcagcgttat
    10621 ctcctaatgt cttatttaga ggaggctatc ctataattct ttttactctg ataattccat
    10681 tactttttgt tattttctac tactatccat ttatcgactt aaattcttta aggtacgcca
    10741 atttatacag aagctatagg aatttaaaga cctatggtac tgagctggtc tctccagata
    10801 taatttcagt gttaattggt ttaggtctaa ttttattgat taatttggtc gtggtcgtaa
    10861 aaatctgtta ttatcagcat gcatctctcc gcccattcaa agaagcaaat gactaacacc
    10921 tattcatgcg gagacctatt cgaaaaactc acccaatttt aaaaatagta aatggtgcgg
    10981 tggttgacct tccggcacca tctaatttgt ctgtttgatg aaacttcggt tccttattag
    11041 gcttatgttt aggaattcag atcttaactg gacttttcct tgctatacac tacacagccc
    11101 atgtagattt agctttcaga tcggttgtac atattagtcg tgacgtaagt tatggatgat
    11161 tattacgtgc attacatgca aatggcgctt catggttttt tatctgtatt tacttccaca
    11221 tcgggcgagg tatttactat ggatcctatc tataccaaca tacctgaaat attggagtaa
    11281 ttttactttt tttaacaatg gggactgcct tcttaggtta tgtgcttcct tgaggacaaa
    11341 tgtcattttg aggtgctact gtgattacaa accttctttc tgctgttcct tacgtaggaa
    11401 aaatattagt agaatgagta tgaggagggt ttgcagtgga taatgccact ctaactcgct
    11461 tttttacatt acatttccta ttaccgtttg ctattgcagg tataactatt ttacacttat
    11521 tattcctaca tgaaacagga tctaataatc ctttaggatt aaatagtgat ggtgaaaaaa
    11581 ttccatttca ttcatattat agttttaaag atcttgtcgg ttttgtcact ttactttttt
    11641 ttctttcgct aatcgttctt ttttctccac aactcttaac agatcctgaa aattttattc
    11701 cagctaatcc tcttgttact cccgtccata ttcagcctga gtgatatttt ctatttgctt
    11761 atgcaatttt gcggtctatt cctaataaat taggaggagt attaggattg gttggatcaa
    11821 ttgctgtatt attcattata cctttaatcc acacaggaaa atttcgatca ctagcttttt
    11881 accctttaaa tcaaattttg ttttgatgct ttgtgggcat tttcctaatc ttaacctgaa
    11941 ttggtagctg tccagtggaa gcaccttatg aacaaattgg tcaggttttt acgggattgt
    12001 acttccttta ttttgtgcta agcccgctag cccaaatact atgagataat attttagact
    12061 actaagacca tagctacctc ctggggaaga atttgtcttg aaaacaaatc ataagcgttc
    12121 aattcgcttg gtggcttata cgattattac agcaactaag aaataattgt ctatctttgg
    12181 cttacaagac caatgcttta ttttaagcta tagttgcttc aagatatgag aacattttat
    12241 ttaacattaa ttagaatatt gggcttttta gcggcacttt tggctttatc tatgcaatat
    12301 aaacattttc ttagagtctt gctaagtttg gaagcagcca ctatgaggtt attcattatg
    12361 cttttttcgc ttataaataa cttagcctat agtggacaag cagcactaat tttgatcact
    12421 ttaggtgcat gtgaagcgag attaggactt gcagtactgg ttaccattat tcgatcacaa
    12481 ggtaatgact acgttagaag tttttcttca caaaaatgtt aggagttatt atagcttcag
    12541 ccactattct tttggtacca aataataaca taagatgata tacaaaaata tgagctctag
    12601 ctttaattag agtgatttct tttttacact tatttagtac taattgaagt tatgagataa
    12661 caaattcatt cttaaatcag gattcaataa catcagtatt aatttctctt actttatgaa
    12721 tttctataat aatatttcta gcaagtcaaa atagggttaa aatagcagaa aatagaccct
    12781 ttcagtttac aaccataatt cttacactaa atatgatttt agtggtggct ttttatgcta
    12841 ataatgtcat acttttttat ttcttttttg aggcgtcctt aattcctaca ttattattaa
    12901 ttctagggtg aggctatcaa cctgagcgat tgcaggctgg tatatatata ataatttaca
    12961 ctgtagcagc atctctccct ctcttattaa caattttatg aaatattagt agaacaagtt
    13021 gctcgagaat attaataacc tctactctac gcttaaattc aagatttttg aatatagttt
    13081 ggggtagtaa tcttttgact ttacttatct tcatagcttt tcttgtgaag ctaccaatat
    13141 ttacagttca tttatggctc cctaaagctc atgtagaagc tccagttgct ggatcaatgg
    13201 tcttagccgc tattttgcta aaattaggtg gctatggtat cctacgaata tatcaatatt
    13261 tcaatttcac aagatcaaat tttctagtat tagttttttc cttagctttg tgagggggag
    13321 ttctaactag aattatctgt tttcgtcaga cagatttcaa atctttaatt gcctattctt
    13381 ctgtaggaca tatgtcacta atattagctg gcgccttttc caatagtgct tgagggtgat
    13441 atggggcttt agttctcata gtatcacacg gcttttgctc ttcagctctt tttgctctag
    13501 caaattatac atatgaaaag acacatacac gaagactatt tttgactaag ggaatgctaa
    13561 tactgttacc aactctttct ctttgatgat ttatattcgc aattataaat atggctgctc
    13621 ctcctagaat taacttaata ggagagatca tgatatttcc agccattatt tttaggtctt
    13681 cttactatgt gacatcctta gctcttatga gattcctagc ggctctttac agcatatatt
    13741 tgtttacttg tagacaacat ggcggcagtc caaagttcgc aaaaccattt agaagattta
    13801 agtcagcagg atatgtgtta atactaatac actgactccc tgctaatttt ttaatcatta
    13861 aaagagatct tattttctta tgggtttaat aaagctaagt tagtttatta aaaataccag
    13921 cctgtggatc tggagaagaa aactgatttc acttagccat gttttttaag cctaagtctt
    13981 cttctattag atcaataatg ttattactat atagtttagt gattttcccc atcaccttaa
    14041 gatttattgc tcaagacaaa agaattcttt ttgagtgaaa tattttacag atcagatctt
    14101 gctcaataac cttaatcatt attttagatg caattaggtt aagctttaga aacacagttt
    14161 gcttgatttc aggatgtgtc atgctcttct cttcgagcta tatatcacat gatccattcc
    14221 tgaaacgatt tacttgatta gttatactgt tcgtaatatc tataaacctc ttagtcttta
    14281 tccctagact tcccgccctt cttttaggct gggatggcct cggtattgtc tcgtttgctc
    14341 tcgttatcta ctatcagaac gcaaaatcac tagctgcagg tatactgact gtactagcta
    14401 atcgaattgg agacgtcata atcttaattt caattggcct tcttgtatta caaggtcatt
    14461 gaaacatttt gtccatatga gactttcata tatcctttat agttataatt actattactg
    14521 tagctgcaat aacaaagaga gctcaaattc ccttctcaag gtgacttcct gctgccatgg
    14581 cagcaccaac ccctgtttca gccttagttc actcatctac tctagtaaca gctggagtgt
    14641 ttctagtaat tcgattcttc ccatttttgt caacctcaag agcctttcta agaactctat
    14701 tatttatttc agtcctaact ctactaatag cagggcttgg tgctaatttc gaaaatgatt
    14761 taaagaaagt tattgctttg tctacactta gtcaattagg tgtaataata ataagtttag
    14821 gtataaacat gccctatcta gcattatttc atctttacac gcatgctctt tttaaggcac
    14881 tattatttct ctgcgctgga accattattc ataatagctc aaacagtcaa gatattcgct
    14941 ctatggggat aatcttttgt caagctcctc taactattac atgcataaat gttgctaatt
    15001 tatctctttg tggcgcccca tttttgaggg gattttactc taaggacctt atcttagagg
    15061 tagctctttt tgacccaact aacttgctca tagttatttt aattttttta gctactggaa
    15121 taacggcagc ctactctctc cggctttctt tctgttcctt atgaggtagg ctaaaagcaa
    15181 acccatttca ctctaaacag gaaaaagatg aatatatcaa ctgagctact accatcctga
    15241 cgttggccgc tattgtagca ggattttttt tacagactat ttttactacc tttaatccta
    15301 taccctttgt tcttcccttt aattataaaa tagttacaat ctctgtaatt atctcaggat
    15361 tatttttagc cagagtgtta tgggccaccc ctgaaggaga gaaaaaaata actaaataca
    15421 aatttttttt cacaacaata tgattcttag ccccaatttc tgctcagccc ttaactaaaa
    15481 tatctatagt cttcggcaca cagcttataa agtccgtaga tcagggttga ctagaaattt
    15541 taggagggca aggtgcaaca atgacaatat ctgaattagc aactagtaat cagaacctac
    15601 agattaaatc ttttaatttc tttattttgc taatacttag aagagtagtg ctacttcttc
    15661 ttagactctc gacaatcacg gcttagtagc ccacaaatcg taaccgacac aagagttgta
    15721 tcgcttaaat agcttatatt caagagcatg gcactgaaga tgccaaggag gcggctatcg
    15781 cctttgagca gacagcgct
//
