# Supplementary material for: Relation between mitochondrial DNA hyperdiversity, mutation rate and mitochondrial genome evolution in Melarhaphe neritoides (Gastropoda: Littorinidae) and other Caenogastropoda
Source: Sci Rep. 2018 Dec 19;8:17964. doi: 10.1038/s41598-018-36428-7 (PMC6299273; doi:10.1038/s41598-018-36428-7)
Supplement: Supplementary file 3 — Supplementary Dataset 1 [file 41598_2018_36428_MOESM3_ESM.zip › Conus borgesi NC_013243.gb]

LOCUS       Conus_borgesi_NC       15536 bp    DNA     linear   INV 31-JAN-2018
DEFINITION  Conus borgesi mitochondrion, complete genome.
ACCESSION   NC_013243
KEYWORDS    RefSeq.
SOURCE      mitochondrion Africonus borgesi (cone shell)
  ORGANISM  Conus borgesi
            Eukaryota; Metazoa; Lophotrochozoa; Mollusca; Gastropoda;
            Caenogastropoda; Hypsogastropoda; Neogastropoda; Conoidea; Conidae;
            Africonus.
REFERENCE   1  (bases 1 to 15536)
  AUTHORS   Cunha,R.L., Grande,C. and Zardoya,R.
  TITLE     Neogastropod phylogenetic relationships based on entire
            mitochondrial genomes
  JOURNAL   BMC Evol. Biol. 9, 210 (2009)
  PUBMED    19698157
  REMARK    Publication Status: Online-Only
REFERENCE   2  (bases 1 to 15536)
  CONSRTM   NCBI Genome Project
  TITLE     Direct Submission
  JOURNAL   Submitted (18-SEP-2009) National Center for Biotechnology
            Information, NIH, Bethesda, MD 20894, USA
REFERENCE   3  (bases 1 to 15536)
  AUTHORS   Cunha,R.L., Castilho,R., Grande,C. and Zardoya,R.
  TITLE     Direct Submission
  JOURNAL   Submitted (16-JUN-2008) Departamento de Biodiversidad y Biologia
            Evolutiva, Museo Nacional de Ciencias Naturales -CSIC, Jose
            Gutierrez Abascal, 2, Madrid, Madrid 28006, Spain
COMMENT     PROVISIONAL REFSEQ: This record has not yet been subject to final
            NCBI review. The reference sequence is identical to EU827198.
            COMPLETENESS: full length.
FEATURES             Location/Qualifiers
     source          1..15536
                     /organism="Africonus borgesi"
                     /organelle="mitochondrion"
                     /mol_type="genomic DNA"
                     /db_xref="taxon:1437124"
     CDS             1..1548
                     /gene="COX1"
                     /codon_start=1
                     /transl_table=5
                     /product="cytochrome c oxidase subunit I"
                     /protein_id="YP_003204747.1"
                     /db_xref="GI:258649463"
                     /db_xref="GeneID:8445210"
                     /translation="MRWLFSTNHKDIGTLYILFGMWSGLVGTALSLLIRAELGQPGAL
                     LGDDQLYNVIVTAHAFVMIFFLVMPMMIGGFGNWLVPLMLGAPDMVFPRLNNMSFWLL
                     PPALLLLLSSAAVESGVGTGWTVYPPLSGNLAHAGGSVDLAIFSLHLAGVSSILGAVN
                     FITTIINMRWQGMKFERLSLFVWSVKITAILLLLSLPVLAGAITMLLTDRNFNTAFFD
                     PAGGGDPILYQHLFWFFGHPEVYILILPGFGMISHIVSHYSAKKETFGTLGMIYAMLA
                     IGVLGFIVWAHHMFTVGMDVDTRAYFTAATMIIAVPTGIKVFSWLATIHGAKIKYETP
                     MLWGLGFIFLFTIGGLTGIVLSNSSLDIMLHDTYYVVAHFHYVLSMGAVFALFGAFNY
                     WFPLLSGVTLHSRWTKAHFYIMFIGVNVTFFPQHFLGLSGMPRRYSDYPDCYTKWNVV
                     SSIGSMISFVAVLYFMVIVWEGLISQRSVVWSTHLSTALEWDNILPADFHNSAETGAC
                     VSSHSAS"
     gene            1..1548
                     /gene="COX1"
                     /db_xref="GeneID:8445210"
     CDS             1681..2367
                     /gene="COX2"
                     /codon_start=1
                     /transl_table=5
                     /product="cytochrome c oxidase subunit II"
                     /protein_id="YP_003204748.1"
                     /db_xref="GI:258649464"
                     /db_xref="GeneID:8445198"
                     /translation="MSLWGQLGFQDAASALMEEMIFFHDHAMMILVMIISLVGYAAVS
                     LMLSSYTCRSLVEGQEIETIWTIVPAIILVFLALPSLRLLYLLDEISDCSLTIKSIGH
                     QWYWSYEYSDFSNIEFDSYMIPTNELEIGDFRLLEVDHRVVLPTQTDIRVLVTSADVI
                     HSWTVPSLGVKVDAIPGRLNQLGFFIKHPGVFYGQCSEICGANHSFMPIVVEAIPLAN
                     FMEWVINVSD"
     gene            1681..2367
                     /gene="COX2"
                     /db_xref="GeneID:8445198"
     tRNA            2369..2434
                     /product="tRNA-Asp"
     CDS             2435..2596
                     /gene="ATP8"
                     /codon_start=1
                     /transl_table=5
                     /product="ATP synthase F0 subunit 8"
                     /protein_id="YP_003204749.1"
                     /db_xref="GI:258649465"
                     /db_xref="GeneID:8445199"
                     /translation="MPQLSPLNWILLFILFWAAVFSVSVIIWWSKKIMFSSKSSTYTN
                     LSKENKWNW"
     gene            2435..2596
                     /gene="ATP8"
                     /db_xref="GeneID:8445199"
     CDS             2603..3298
                     /gene="ATP6"
                     /codon_start=1
                     /transl_table=5
                     /product="ATP synthase F0 subunit 6"
                     /protein_id="YP_003204750.1"
                     /db_xref="GI:258649466"
                     /db_xref="GeneID:8445200"
                     /translation="MLVDIFSSFDDNNQVFMSLYILMWFFSIVMVILFSSSFWLTHPR
                     WNSFINSFKDTASSQVFRSFGLNMGGFINLITGLFLFLILMNMSGLIPYVFSATSHLA
                     VSLTLGLPLWLTMIVSAVVYNPGSVVAGLLPMGAPASLNPFLVLIETVSIMVRPITLS
                     VRLTANMSAGHIVLALIGNYLMAGLFVSSFFSIFLLLLIQVLYTVFEFGISLIQAYIF
                     CLLITLYSDEHPH"
     gene            2603..3298
                     /gene="ATP6"
                     /db_xref="GeneID:8445200"
     tRNA            complement(3334..3401)
                     /product="tRNA-Met"
     tRNA            complement(3413..3479)
                     /product="tRNA-Tyr"
     tRNA            complement(3480..3544)
                     /product="tRNA-Cys"
     tRNA            complement(3545..3610)
                     /product="tRNA-Trp"
     tRNA            complement(3608..3681)
                     /product="tRNA-Gln"
     tRNA            complement(3684..3749)
                     /product="tRNA-Gly"
     tRNA            complement(3752..3817)
                     /product="tRNA-Glu"
     rRNA            3818..4773
                     /product="s-rRNA"
                     /note="12S ribosomal RNA"
     tRNA            4774..4840
                     /product="tRNA-Val"
     rRNA            4841..6205
                     /product="l-rRNA"
                     /note="16S ribosomal RNA"
     tRNA            6206..6275
                     /product="tRNA-Leu"
     tRNA            6282..6350
                     /product="tRNA-Leu"
     CDS             6351..7292
                     /gene="ND1"
                     /codon_start=1
                     /transl_table=5
                     /product="NADH dehydrogenase subunit 1"
                     /protein_id="YP_003204751.1"
                     /db_xref="GI:258649467"
                     /db_xref="GeneID:8445201"
                     /translation="MYLSIISCLFTYVCILLAVAFFILLERKGLSYIQLRKGPNKVGM
                     MGLPQPIADAAKLLTKEIAKPTSANRSLYFVAPVFSFILALLLWQLYPSLYSLSYFKC
                     GILFFLCVSGMNVYGTLLAGWASNSKYALLGSLRAIAQTISYEVSMALILLFPLFLVG
                     TFNFIEIKEAHEMVWFGFLMLPISLVWFTTCIAETNRAPFDFAEGESELVSGFNIEYG
                     AAGFALIFLAEYANILVMSLFSSLLFFGGSSFVIIESDLGFMFKVLFFAFVFIWVRGS
                     YPRFRYDLLMSLTWKTFLPVALCSLMTVSLLGFNLLY"
     gene            6351..7292
                     /gene="ND1"
                     /db_xref="GeneID:8445201"
     tRNA            7299..7364
                     /product="tRNA-Pro"
     CDS             7365..7865
                     /gene="ND6"
                     /codon_start=1
                     /transl_table=5
                     /product="NADH dehydrogenase subunit 6"
                     /protein_id="YP_003204752.1"
                     /db_xref="GI:258649468"
                     /db_xref="GeneID:8445202"
                     /translation="MSSLLIITLTSSILLILPMMSQPLSLGLVIMISTLFMCLVSSMT
                     TSAWYGYILFLIYVGGLLVMFAYVAALSPNVLFGGLTPFFSLMLLFPILFVFFYFYFF
                     KDPLYLSFDPSFSKLMYLKAYGIELISPYMISVLIGLGTVLLINLIVVAKICYYQQAS
                     LRPFSV"
     gene            7365..7865
                     /gene="ND6"
                     /db_xref="GeneID:8445202"
     CDS             7877..9016
                     /gene="CYTB"
                     /codon_start=1
                     /transl_table=5
                     /product="cytochrome b"
                     /protein_id="YP_003204753.1"
                     /db_xref="GI:258649469"
                     /db_xref="GeneID:8445203"
                     /translation="MRSPLRKVHPVFKVVNGAFVDLPAPSNLSIWWNFGSLLGLCLVI
                     QIVTGLFLAMHYTAHVDLAFSSVIHISRDVTYGWLLRALHANGASWFFICIYLHIGRG
                     MYYGSYLQLHTWNIGVILFILTMATAFLGYVLPWGQMSFWGATVITNLLSAVPYIGKM
                     LVEWVWGGFAVDNATLTRFFALHFLLPFAIAGLAILHMLFLHETGSNNPLGLNSDGEK
                     IPFHSYYTFKDLVGFIIVISLLSMLVLFSPQLLTDPENFIPANPLVTPVHIQPEWYFL
                     FAYAILRSIPNKLGGVIGLVGSILVLFVLPFSHQAKFRSMSYYPANQILFWAYIGIFF
                     VLTWIGSCPVEAPYEQIGQGFTGLYFLYFILNPLVQKAWDNILDY"
     gene            7877..9016
                     /gene="CYTB"
                     /db_xref="GeneID:8445203"
     tRNA            9029..9093
                     /product="tRNA-Ser"
     tRNA            complement(9103..9168)
                     /product="tRNA-Thr"
     CDS             9189..9485
                     /gene="ND4L"
                     /codon_start=1
                     /transl_table=5
                     /product="NADH dehydrogenase subunit 4L"
                     /protein_id="YP_003204754.1"
                     /db_xref="GI:258649470"
                     /db_xref="GeneID:8445204"
                     /translation="MSTFHLTMLSIFGVLVSLLTLSLQYKHLLSILLSLEAVTMSLFV
                     LMFSMSSNIMLAGETSLILITLGACEASLGLAILVAIIRAEGNDYVSSFSMHKC"
     gene            9189..9485
                     /gene="ND4L"
                     /db_xref="GeneID:8445204"
     CDS             9479..10861
                     /gene="ND4"
                     /transl_table=5
                     /product="NADH dehydrogenase subunit 4"
                     /protein_id="YP_003204755.1"
                     /db_xref="GI:258649471"
                     /db_xref="GeneID:8445205"
                     /translation="MTFSFIKSSWSWYLKSWSLALLSVLSLMHLFSPFFSYESLSYLM
                     SYDSMSLTLVSLTLWISLMMMLASQSSVKLSKNKDTIFSQLILSMNLILVLTFLCSNS
                     LLFYFLFEASLIPTLMLILGWGYQPERLQAGMYMMIYTVAASLPLLFSILWASHKIHC
                     SEMLISNILRLHTISSQNMWQWSLLSVFVFVAFLVKLPMFSVHLWLPKAHVEAPVAGS
                     MVLAAILLKLGGYGILRFFQYFNFIPLHSYTILFSVAMWGGMITSIICFRQVDLKSLI
                     AYSSIGHMSLMLAGTFSNSSWGWSGALILMLSHGFCSSALFALANYTYEKTQTRSLLL
                     NKGMLMFLPSLAMWWFLFCIINMAAPPSINLLGEIMIFPAVIFSSTYCFVPLAFMSFL
                     SALYNMYLFTAIHHGGSPKFIKPFIMIKSPTFLVLFLHWAPANLLILKGELVSIWA"
     gene            9479..10861
                     /gene="ND4"
                     /db_xref="GeneID:8445205"
     tRNA            10862..10926
                     /product="tRNA-His"
     CDS             10928..12643
                     /gene="ND5"
                     /codon_start=1
                     /transl_table=5
                     /product="NADH dehydrogenase subunit 5"
                     /protein_id="YP_003204756.1"
                     /db_xref="GI:258649472"
                     /db_xref="GeneID:8445206"
                     /translation="MNNLKASSISSIFLLLYSLALLPVTLTFFLTSSSTILEWSISQA
                     SSCHLTFIFILDSISLSFSNIVCLISGCVMMFSSSYMSHDPFLKRFTWLVMLFVLSMN
                     LLVFIPSLPALLLGWDGLGIVSFALVIYYQNMKSLGAGMITVLANRIGDVMILISIGL
                     LVLQGHWLIIFIWDLHLSTWLCLTIIIAAMTKSAQIPFSSWLPAAMAAPTPVSALVHS
                     STLVTAGVYLLIRFFPFLEKFHGFKIGLLFISVLTLLMAGIGANCENDLKKIIALSTL
                     SQLGVMMMSLAMSMPFLALFHLYTHALFKALLFLCAGMIIHNSANNQDIRYMGSLFSQ
                     LPLTVTCMNVANLSLCGAPFLSGFYSKDLILELSLSSSVSFIMVLLIFLATGMTSAYS
                     MRLSASSLWSSFKGNTYHAKQDLDPYVNWAISILTLAAVSSGLFFQLVFIPFSSCIFI
                     LPFHLKMLTMLVILSGLFLAFILWDDSREQKQMSKTEFFFSTMWFLAPISAQPLTELS
                     MKMGTNMMKSVDMGWLEVMGGQGVFIMTSNFSLMNQKVQMKSFNFFVMLSLLSIFLIS
                     QSFTY"
     gene            10928..12643
                     /gene="ND5"
                     /db_xref="GeneID:8445206"
     tRNA            12656..12720
                     /product="tRNA-Phe"
     CDS             12848..13627
                     /gene="COX3"
                     /codon_start=1
                     /transl_table=5
                     /product="cytochrome c oxidase subunit III"
                     /protein_id="YP_003204757.1"
                     /db_xref="GI:258649473"
                     /db_xref="GeneID:8445207"
                     /translation="MARNPFHLVEFSPWPLTGSMGALFLTSGLAGWFHGYGFVSAGIG
                     LLLIGVTMVQWWRDVIREGTFQGYHSIKVSKGLRWGMILFIVSEVCFFFAFFWAYFHS
                     SLAPSTELGSCWPPTGIVPLNPFEVPLLNTGVLLGSGVTVTWAHHSLMEGNNPSGLQG
                     LIATVALGVYFTFLQASEYYEASFTIADGAYGSSFFVATGFHGLHVLIGSTFLLVCLV
                     RVWLQHFSIGHHFGFEAAAWYWHFVDVVWLFLYLSIYWWGS"
     gene            12848..13627
                     /gene="COX3"
                     /db_xref="GeneID:8445207"
     tRNA            13651..13720
                     /product="tRNA-Lys"
     tRNA            13725..13793
                     /product="tRNA-Ala"
     tRNA            13813..13877
                     /product="tRNA-Arg"
     tRNA            13888..13958
                     /product="tRNA-Asn"
     tRNA            13966..14037
                     /product="tRNA-Ile"
     CDS             14041..14394
                     /gene="ND3"
                     /codon_start=1
                     /transl_table=5
                     /product="NADH dehydrogenase subunit 3"
                     /protein_id="YP_003204758.1"
                     /db_xref="GI:258649474"
                     /db_xref="GeneID:8445208"
                     /translation="MMSSFYSSVVALVFSVVVMLLGWVLSKRANEDREKSSPFECGFD
                     PVKSARLPFSLRFFLLAIIFLIFDIEIVLLFPILVSVGGEMSMSLILGLFIFLLILIV
                     GLFHEWNEGSLDWAQ"
     gene            14041..14394
                     /gene="ND3"
                     /db_xref="GeneID:8445208"
     tRNA            14403..14470
                     /product="tRNA-Ser"
     CDS             14471..15532
                     /gene="ND2"
                     /codon_start=1
                     /transl_table=5
                     /product="NADH dehydrogenase subunit 2"
                     /protein_id="YP_003204759.1"
                     /db_xref="GI:258649475"
                     /db_xref="GeneID:8445209"
                     /translation="MFSSLPFGLMFLFVMGFGTMLSISSVHWLGIWAGLEMNLIGFLP
                     MLIYQKKISESESAVKYFIIQALGSSLLIFGSLLGFSTSFSWDVMSGGMSGIMGLCTL
                     VSGLSVKLGVFPFPFHYWVPSVMTGLSWISCMLLATWQKLAPLFLLLSLCELSQMKEL
                     LVLFCVMSGGSALVGGMGGLNQTQIRALLAYSSIGHLGWMTFAMLHGEWCMKLYLFIY
                     LGINTSLFVSLWLKDSSAMKNVSSLKHFKIYHLVIMLLLLSLSGLPPLLGFVSKWLVV
                     FVASSGPFSFIIFVLILGSLMSLFYYLSLFFSFFLNFFKNNNKELDVVVSKSVVVMIS
                     MLNVVGSVLILLSNFVEWL"
     gene            14471..15532
                     /gene="ND2"
                     /db_xref="GeneID:8445209"
ORIGIN      
        1 atgcgatggt tattttctac caatcataaa gatattggga cattatatat tttatttggg
       61 atatgatctg ggttggttgg aactgctctt agattgttaa ttcgtgcaga attaggtcaa
      121 ccgggtgcct tgcttggaga tgaccagttg tataatgtga ttgtaacagc tcatgctttt
      181 gttataattt tttttttagt gatacctatg atgattgggg gttttggaaa ttgattagta
      241 cctttaatgt taggagctcc agatatggta tttcctcgtt taaataatat aagtttctgg
      301 cttcttcctc ctgcgctttt acttctttta tcatcagcag ccgtggaaag tggggtaggt
      361 acagggtgaa ctgtatatcc acctttgtct ggaaatctgg cgcatgctgg tggatcggta
      421 gatctggcga ttttttcttt acatcttgct ggtgtgtctt ctattttagg agcggtaaat
      481 tttattacta caattattaa tatacgatga caaggaataa aatttgagcg tctttcattg
      541 tttgtatggt cagtaaaaat tacagctatt ttacttcttt tatctctacc tgtgttagca
      601 ggcgcaatta ctatacttct aactgatcga aattttaata ctgctttctt tgatccggca
      661 ggaggtgggg atcctatttt atatcagcat ttattttgat tctttgggca tccggaggta
      721 tatattttga ttttaccggg cttcgggata atttctcata ttgttagaca ttattcagca
      781 aagaaagaga cttttgggac tcttggtata atttatgcta tgcttgctat tggtgttttg
      841 ggttttattg tgtgggctca tcatatattt acggttggaa tggatgttga tacacgtgcc
      901 tactttacag cggctactat gattattgct gttcctacgg gaattaaggt atttaggtga
      961 cttgctacta ttcatggggc taaaattaag tatgaaactc caatgctttg aggtttgggt
     1021 tttatttttt tatttacgat tggaggatta acggggattg tattgtcaaa ctcatcattg
     1081 gatattatgt tgcatgatac ttattatgtt gttgcgcatt ttcattatgt gctttcaata
     1141 ggagcggtgt ttgcattatt tggggccttt aattactgat ttcctctatt aagaggggtt
     1201 acacttcata gacgatgaac taaagcacat ttttatatta tgtttattgg tgtgaatgta
     1261 actttttttc cacagcactt tttaggactc agaggaatac ctcgtcgata ttcagattat
     1321 cctgattgtt atactaaatg aaatgttgtt tcatcaattg gatcaataat ttcttttgtg
     1381 gctgttttat atttcatggt tattgtatga gagggattaa tttctcagcg aagtgttgtt
     1441 tgaagtaccc atttgagaac agctttggaa tgggataata tccttccagc ggattttcat
     1501 aatagggctg agactggggc atgtgtaaga tctcatagcg ctagttaatt agacaaattt
     1561 gatgtttaag ttttacagat atcattggtt aatcgttaag actaattatt atttcagtta
     1621 gttatagagc ttagagtgtg tacatgaaag tatataaata tataaataaa tatattattt
     1681 atgagtctat gaggacaatt aggatttcaa gatgcagcat cagcacttat agaagaaata
     1741 atcttttttc atgatcatgc aataatgatt ttggtgatga ttattagttt agttggttat
     1801 gcggccgttt cacttatatt aagaagatat acttgtcgtt cattggtgga aggacaggaa
     1861 attgaaacta tctgaactat tgtgcccgca attattttag tgtttttggc tcttccatca
     1921 ttacgtttgt tgtatttgct agatgaaatt agcgactgta ggttaacaat taaaagaatt
     1981 gggcatcagt gatattgaag ctatgaatat tcagattttt cgaacattga atttgattca
     2041 tatataattc caactaatga gcttgaaatt ggggactttc ggttgcttga ggtagaccat
     2101 cgagttgtgt taccaactca gacggatatt cgagtcctag taacttctgc agatgtaatt
     2161 cattcttgaa ctgttccttc cttaggtgta aaggtagatg caattccagg gcgtttaaat
     2221 cagttaggtt tttttattaa acatcctggg gtattttacg ggcaatgctc agagatttgt
     2281 ggggccaatc attcttttat gcctattgta gtagaagcta tccctttagc taattttatg
     2341 gaatgagtta ttaatgtttc tgattaggag ggattagtta aattataata taagattgtc
     2401 agtcttacgt tactagtaaa actagtattt cttaatgcct cagttatcac ctttaaattg
     2461 aattttatta tttattttat tttgggccgc tgttttcaga gtttctgtta ttatttggtg
     2521 atcaaaaaag atcatgtttt ctagaaaaag ttcaacttat accaatctaa gaaaggaaaa
     2581 taagtgaaat tgatagttaa gaatgcttgt tgatattttt tcttcgtttg atgataataa
     2641 tcaagttttt atgtcgttat atattttaat atgatttttc tctattgtta tagttattct
     2701 ttttagttct tctttttgat taacacatcc tcgatggaat tcttttatca attcttttaa
     2761 ggatactgct tcttctcagg tgtttcgttc ttttggatta aatatagggg gttttattaa
     2821 cctaattact gggttatttt tatttttgat tttgataaat atatctggtc taattcccta
     2881 tgtttttaga gcaactagcc atttagcggt ttctttaact ttaggattac cattatggct
     2941 tactataatt gtttcggctg tggtttacaa tccggggtct gttgtggctg gtcttcttcc
     3001 gataggagca cctgcttcgt taaatccttt ccttgttctt attgagacag taagaattat
     3061 ggttcgacct attactcttt ctgtacgact aacagctaat ataagagcag gtcacattgt
     3121 tttagcatta attggaaatt acctaatggc aggcctgttt gtttcatcgt ttttttcaat
     3181 ttttctttta ttgttaattc aggtcttata tacggtgttt gaatttggta ttagtcttat
     3241 tcaggcttat attttttgtc ttctaattac actttattcg gatgagcatc cccattaata
     3301 tcttatatag agtactttaa ataaaggtta ttgctgtaaa agaataattt attcatattt
     3361 ggggtatgaa cccaaaagct taatatttag cttattttac atgaaaatta agtttgccgg
     3421 ggaaacttaa ttccgttaat agatctacag tctaccgctt ttaactcgcc accaggcaaa
     3481 cacactgaga tatttatcct ttttcgattt tgcaagtcaa tgttttataa taaactacag
     3541 tgagcaagga ctaaagaatc ttctttattt caggctttga aggcctgtag tttttataac
     3601 ttaagacctt atcaggagga actgaacctc tcttaagaaa tcaaaattct tagtgcccta
     3661 acaccgctag ataatactag aagtatcttt tttaaaatta tttaaacttt ttgcttggaa
     3721 ggcaaatgta ctgatcatac tcaaaagatt ttattctaga tagatttttc tataccttta
     3781 ggatgaaaac ctaatgtgca aattacacct caagaacttt cgtaagcaaa ataaggttac
     3841 taatttaaaa taaaaaaata gtaagcagaa gcatttaaag ttaaataata aaacttggct
     3901 ctgatttcaa gtatggcatg cactaagaaa tacacatggt ttttgttgaa agaggtgagg
     3961 tggaaggtga tgtattaagt agattagtat aaaactacaa tgatatggct ttctaggatg
     4021 ttatagtaaa cattatgtcc tgaaataccc actaacacca gtgttgaaga ttaagagaag
     4081 agcgaaagtt cgtattagct tagtgaataa aatttggtta atttggtgcc agcatccgcg
     4141 gttaaaccaa gaaatttagt cattcttttg tggtaaaaag acagttaagc agatataaag
     4201 aagtcgttag acccttaata taggagtaaa atccaaatac tagaagttat acggatacgg
     4261 cttaattaat gaatgctgaa gctgtgatag ctttaaggga aactgggatt ggataccggc
     4321 attattctta gtcgtaaact ttagtttaac ttaccagaga tactacgaat aaaaagttta
     4381 aacactcaaa gagcttggcg gtgttttaga cctctcaggg gaacctgtct cataatcgac
     4441 aatccacgtt aaacctaacc tttgatggca attcagcctg tataccgttg tcgtcaggta
     4501 acttcttaaa atatagtagt tagcttgaaa attttattaa ttaaaacgtc aaatcaaggt
     4561 gcagctaatg aaaaggtgag gatgggttac aattacatat ttgtaagtac ggaaaacatt
     4621 tgaaagaatg tattaaagga ggcttgaaag taattttgat tatataaaca aaatgaatgc
     4681 ggctctgaaa cgtgtacaca tcgcccgtcg ctctcgttga aaaatgagat aagtcgtaac
     4741 atagtagggg taatggaaat tgttcctagg ctgaaagatg tagtataaat aatacatttc
     4801 atttacactg aaaatatatt taagtgataa atcatcttta aggttaatac tagtagttaa
     4861 tggattgaaa gctaaaataa tagatataaa acattattaa atttagtata ggtgattgaa
     4921 atttaatgtt tctgcatgaa gatagtactg tgaaggaaac tagaaaacta agagctagaa
     4981 gtaattaaaa tttgtacctt ttgcatcatg gcttaactag attaggtcct aaataggaga
     5041 tctcgaaacc taatgagcta tctttattcc tttttataga ccatagtgat aagttggttg
     5101 taacaaaaac ctcttaagag ataaagatag atatgaaatt ttattcgcat taggtgatag
     5161 ctagttcttc tctaaaggca tattagtgtc ctaagtcata agttcgacag cacaaataga
     5221 catttgtgat tgtatgtatt gatttagtta gattttcgag gataagctcg gaaatgattt
     5281 gaaattgcat ttaatttttt ttgagatata agcttagtaa tggctattga tgtaagattt
     5341 tgttataatt cattttttga ttgctaatat aatttatttg cttaataaat agagaagaaa
     5401 ttttagtaac ttaattataa aataatttta tgttaagatg agtattgaat tattaattaa
     5461 actgactaaa aaattaaaac ttagtgttat ataaagcatt ttaaaataaa atcatgaaaa
     5521 ggaactcggc aaaaccgtat tctgcctgtt tatcaaaaac atggcttcgt gtttatatta
     5581 agatacgaag tcggacctgc ccagtgaatt ttaaacggcc gcggtactct gaccgtgcaa
     5641 aggtagcata atcatttgcc ttataattga aggctggaat gaatggtttg acaagaatac
     5701 acctgtctct tttagattat ttagaatttt atttctggat gaaaaagtcc agatatcatt
     5761 aaaagacaag aagaccctat cgagctttag aaaaattaat agacttaata taaattaata
     5821 taagtaaaag aaaagctatt aaagactttg gttggggcaa ccgaggagca aataaagcct
     5881 tctctaagtt gaaaatctta ctcgtgttga tccaaagaat tttgatcaaa ggaattagtt
     5941 accgtaggga taacagcatt atctttttca agagcccata tcgaaaaaaa ggtttgtgac
     6001 ctcgatgttg gaccagaata tcctaaagat gcagaagtct ttaagggttg gtctgttcga
     6061 ccattaaaat tctacgtgat ctgagttcag accggcgtga gccaggtcag tttctatctt
     6121 tatatttctt ggttgcgttt agtacgaaag gaccaatgta acgtataaaa tattttaatt
     6181 agattaaata taattcaact ttaaaatcaa attagcaaag aattatgcga ttgacttagg
     6241 atcaatagac ataggttaaa accctttatt tgatatgtat aatagaggtg gcagattaaa
     6301 tgcattaggt ttaagcccta aagataaagg tgaaaattct ttcctttata atgtatctaa
     6361 gaattatttc ctgtttgttt acctatgtgt gtattttatt agcggtcgcc ttttttattc
     6421 ttctagaacg taaaggatta aggtatattc agttgcgaaa ggggcctaat aaggtgggaa
     6481 taatagggtt acctcaacct attgcagatg ctgcgaaatt attaacgaaa gagattgcta
     6541 agccaacaag agctaatcgt tctttgtatt ttgtggctcc agtgtttagt ttcatcttag
     6601 ctttgttgct gtggcaactt tatccaagtt tatattccct ttcttatttt aagtgcggta
     6661 ttttattttt cttatgtgta tctggtataa atgtttatgg aactctttta gcaggatgag
     6721 catctaattc taaatatgct ctcctaggaa gacttcgtgc aattgcacaa actatttctt
     6781 atgaagtgag tatagcttta attttattat ttcctctttt tttagtcggg acatttaatt
     6841 ttattgagat taaagaagct cacgaaatag tctggtttgg atttcttata ttaccaattt
     6901 ctttagtttg atttactact tgtattgcag aaacaaaccg agctcctttt gattttgcag
     6961 aaggagaatc ggaacttgta tctggattta atattgagta tggagcagct ggttttgctt
     7021 taatttttct agccgaatat gctaatattt tggttataag gttgttttct tctctcctat
     7081 tttttggggg aagatctttt gttattatcg agagggattt aggctttata tttaaagttc
     7141 ttttctttgc tttcgttttt atctgagttc ggggaagtta tcctcgattt cgttatgacc
     7201 tccttataag actgacttga aagacttttc ttccggttgc tttatgttca cttatgactg
     7261 tttccctttt aggtttcaat ttactttatt aagtaatcag gattgtagtt taaataaaac
     7321 atttgcattg gaagctaaaa atcaggtgaa tacctgcatc ttgaatgagc agattactta
     7381 ttattacttt aacttcttct attttactta ttcttcctat aataaggcag ccattgagtt
     7441 tggggttggt tattatgatt tcaacgttat ttatgtgctt agttagtaga ataacgactt
     7501 ccgcctgata tggatatatc ttatttttaa tttatgtagg aggactttta gttatatttg
     7561 catacgttgc agccttgtct cctaatgttc tattcggagg attaactccc tttttcagcc
     7621 ttatattact ttttcctatc ctatttgtat ttttttattt ttattttttt aaggatcctt
     7681 tatatcttag atttgatcct tcttttagga agttaatgta cctaaaagca tatgggattg
     7741 agttaatttc tccttatata atttcagttt taattggatt aggaacagtt ttactaatta
     7801 acttaattgt agtagcaaaa atctgttatt atcagcaagc atctctacgt ccatttagag
     7861 tgtaaatatt tattttatgc gaagaccttt gcgaaaagtt catccagttt ttaaagttgt
     7921 aaacggagct tttgtcgacc tgcctgcccc atcaaaccta tctatctgat gaaattttgg
     7981 atctttatta ggcctatgtt tagtaattca aattgtaact ggtctttttc tagctataca
     8041 ttatacagca catgtagacc tagcttttag atctgtaatt catattagtc gagacgtaac
     8101 ttatgggtga ttacttcgag ccttacatgc taatggagca tcttgatttt ttatttgtat
     8161 ttatttgcat attggacgag gtatatatta tggttcgtat cttcagcttc acacatgaaa
     8221 tattggtgta attttattta tccttactat ggctacggca tttcttgggt atgtactccc
     8281 gtgaggacaa atatcttttt gaggtgcaac tgtaattact aatctcctat cagctgtccc
     8341 atacattgga aaaatattag tagagtgagt atgaggcggc tttgccgtag ataatgctac
     8401 cttaacccga ttttttgcac tccattttct tcttccattt gctattgctg gtttagctat
     8461 tttacacatg ttattcctac atgaaacggg gtctaataac ccattaggac taaatagaga
     8521 tggggaaaaa attccgtttc attcttatta cacttttaaa gacttagttg gttttattat
     8581 tgttatttct ttgctttcaa tattagtttt gttttctcct cagttgctaa ctgatcctga
     8641 aaactttatt cctgctaatc ctttagtcac tccagtgcac attcagccag agtgatattt
     8701 tctatttgct tatgcaatcc ttcgatcaat tcctaataaa ttaggaggag taattgggtt
     8761 agttggatca attttagttt tatttgtctt acctttctcc catcaagcca agtttcgatc
     8821 tatatcatat tatcccgcaa atcaaattct tttctgggca tatatcggca ttttttttgt
     8881 acttacatga attgggagat gtcctgtcga agctccttat gaacaaattg gacaaggttt
     8941 tacaggtctt tattttttgt attttattct taatccttta gtgcaaaagg cgtgagataa
     9001 tattctagat tactagaacg tctattttgg ttgctccctg ggggcagtct gtcttgaaaa
     9061 cagactaaaa gtgttcaatt cacttcgcaa cctagcaact ccgcaacgat agcttaataa
     9121 aagcattggc cttgtaagcc aaagatgaat tcaaatattc ttgttgttta tattttagtg
     9181 taaaagaaat gagaacattc catctaacta tattaagaat ttttggagtt ttagtatcct
     9241 tgttaaccct ttctttacaa tataaacact tattaagaat tcttttaaga ctagaagctg
     9301 ttacaataag cctgtttgtt ttaatatttt ctatatctag aaacattata ttagcaggtg
     9361 aaacctctct cattttaatc accttaggag cttgtgaagc cagcttagga ttagctattt
     9421 tagtagcaat tattcgagct gaaggtaatg actacgtctc taggttttct atacataagt
     9481 gttaggcatt ttattagcaa actttattgt tctaataact ttctcattta tcaaaagaag
     9541 atggtcatga tatttaaaat cctggtcttt agctctgcta agagtgcttt ccctgataca
     9601 cttatttaga cctttttttt cttatgagag attaagatat ttaataagat atgattcaat
     9661 atctcttact ttagtttcct taactttatg aatttcttta ataatgatac tcgccagaca
     9721 aaggtcggtg aaattaagta aaaacaagga cactattttt tcacaattga ttttaagtat
     9781 aaatttgatt ttagtactca cttttctttg ctcaaatagc ttgctctttt attttttgtt
     9841 tgaagcatca ctgattccta ctctaatatt gattttaggg tggggatatc agcctgaacg
     9901 acttcaagct ggtatgtata taataattta tactgttgcc gcttctttac cattattgtt
     9961 ttccatccta tgggccagac ataaaattca ctgtagagaa atgttgatta gtaatatttt
    10021 acgtctacat actatttcct ctcaaaacat atgacaatga aggttattaa gtgtatttgt
    10081 ctttgtagca tttctagtta agttacctat gttttcagtc catttatgac ttcctaaagc
    10141 acatgtagaa gctccagtgg ctggttcaat agttttagcc gctattttgt taaaattagg
    10201 aggatatgga attttacgtt tttttcagta ttttaatttt attccattac atagatacac
    10261 tatcttattc tctgttgcaa tatgaggtgg tataattacc agaattattt gttttcgaca
    10321 ggtggattta aaatcgttaa ttgcatattc atcgattggg cacatatctc ttatattagc
    10381 cggaactttt tctaataggt cctgaggatg aagaggtgct cttatcttaa tattatctca
    10441 cggattttgt tcttcagctc tctttgcgtt agctaattat acttatgaaa agactcaaac
    10501 acgaagtctt ttactaaata aaggaatatt aatattttta ccttccttag ctatatgatg
    10561 gtttcttttt tgtatcatta atatagccgc ccctcctaga atcaatttac taggggaaat
    10621 tataattttc cctgccgtaa ttttttcatc tacttactgt tttgttcccc tagcttttat
    10681 gagttttctt tccgctcttt ataatatata tctttttacc gctattcatc atggtggtag
    10741 ccctaaattt attaagccgt ttatcataat taaatctcct acttttttag tattatttct
    10801 acattgggca cctgctaacc tattaattct aaaaggtgag cttgtttcca tttgagctta
    10861 gttaagttag tttaatacta aaacgtcagc ttgtggattt gaaaaaagga acaattccta
    10921 cttaaccatg aataacttaa aagcttcttc aatcagttca attttccttc ttctatatag
    10981 gcttgcttta ctcccagtga ccctaacttt tttcttaaca tctagtagaa ctattttgga
    11041 atgatctatt tcacaagcca ggtcctgcca tttaacgttc atttttatct tggactcaat
    11101 cagtcttaga tttagaaata ttgtttgtct tatttcaggg tgtgttataa tattttcttc
    11161 cagttatata tctcatgacc cttttttaaa gcgatttact tgattagtaa tattatttgt
    11221 tttgtctata aaccttttag tttttattcc aaggctacct gcattattat taggatgaga
    11281 tggcctaggt attgtatcat ttgctttagt aatctattat caaaatataa aatctttagg
    11341 agctggaata atcactgtat tagctaaccg aattggtgat gtcataattt tgatttctat
    11401 tggactttta gtccttcaag gccactgatt aattattttt atttgagacc ttcatctaag
    11461 aacatggctt tgcttaacta tcattattgc agcaataaca aaaagagctc aaattccatt
    11521 ttcaagatga ctcccagccg ccatagctgc ccccacacca gtatcagctt tagttcattc
    11581 ttctaccttg gtaacagctg gagtctatct cctaatccgt ttctttcctt ttttagaaaa
    11641 atttcacggg tttaagattg gtttgctctt tatttctgta ttaacgctcc taatagctgg
    11701 aattggtgca aattgcgaaa acgaccttaa aaaaattatt gctctttcta ctcttagaca
    11761 actaggagtt ataataataa gattagcaat atctatacca tttttagccc ttttccatct
    11821 atatactcac gctttattta aagctttatt gtttttatgt gctgggataa ttattcacaa
    11881 tagagctaat aatcaagata ttcgatatat agggtccttg ttttcccagc ttccactgac
    11941 tgtgacttgt ataaatgttg ctaacctgtc tttatgtggg gcacccttcc taagtggctt
    12001 ttattctaag gaccttattt tagagttatc actttctagt tctgttagtt tcattatagt
    12061 tctattaatt tttctagcaa caggaataac tagggcctat tcaatgcggc tttctgcttc
    12121 ttctttatga agctcattta aaggaaatac atatcacgct aaacaagacc tagatcctta
    12181 tgttaactgg gctattagaa ttttaacctt agcagccgta tcaagagggc ttttttttca
    12241 gctggttttt attccctttt cttcatgtat cttcatctta ccatttcatc ttaaaatact
    12301 tacaatattg gtaattcttt cgggtctctt tctagctttc attttatgag atgattctcg
    12361 agagcagaaa caaataagta aaacagaatt ctttttctca actatatgat ttcttgcgcc
    12421 aatttcagcc caacctctta ctgaactatc tataaaaata ggaacaaaca taataaaatc
    12481 ggtagacata ggttgacttg aagtaatagg aggacaagga gtctttatta taacctcaaa
    12541 tttttcttta ataaatcaaa aagtacagat aaaatctttt aatttttttg taatactatc
    12601 tttattaaga atctttctta tttctcaatc atttacatac taattttgaa atcgaacttt
    12661 gatagcttaa ataagagcat agcactgaag atgctaaagt aacaattttg tttcaaggta
    12721 acaaatataa tgcctttttt attaacgaag cgttaatcga tcacttttga gtctcaaaag
    12781 tgatcgatta attgataatg gcctgaaagg cttggtggtt tctgagtaat caagtaagta
    12841 ctaaggtatg gcacgaaatc catttcattt agttgagttt agaccatgac cattaactgg
    12901 ttcaatgggt gctctttttt taacttcagg attggctggg tggtttcacg gctatggatt
    12961 tgtaagggct ggaattggtc tcttgttaat tggagtcact atagttcagt gatgacggga
    13021 tgttattcgg gaaggtactt ttcaaggata tcacagtatt aaagtttcaa agggacttcg
    13081 ctgagggata attcttttta ttgtttcaga agtttgcttt ttctttgcgt ttttttgggc
    13141 ttattttcac agaagattgg ctccaagaac agaattaggg tcgtgttggc ctcctactgg
    13201 aattgttcct ttaaatcctt ttgaagtgcc tttacttaac actggggtgt tgttaggttc
    13261 tggagtgact gtaacatggg ctcatcatag tttaatggaa ggaaataatc ctaggggatt
    13321 gcagggtctt attgcgactg tggctctagg agtttatttt actttcttac aggctaggga
    13381 atattatgaa gcttcattta ctattgcgga tggtgcttat ggttctagtt ttttcgtagc
    13441 taccggattt catggtttgc atgtccttat tgggagaacg tttcttttag tttgtttagt
    13501 tcgggtttgg cttcagcatt tttctattgg acatcatttt gggtttgaag cagccgcttg
    13561 atattgacat tttgttgatg tagtttgact ttttttatat ctatcaattt attgatgagg
    13621 atcatagatt taagatagta aagggtgctt tcttaggtga ctgagtggaa gtgctagatt
    13681 tttaatctag agacagcata gataaaaatg ctcctaggaa gatatgactt ggtactttaa
    13741 attaaaagat ctgacttgca ttcagacaat aagtctttcg gctttcaggt catgtagtgc
    13801 gaaagaaaga atgtagaaag cgagaagttt gcatctggct tcggaccaga ctttgggggt
    13861 gagattccct ttctatatta aagtggttta gatgaaagcc aaagagaggc gcctagttgt
    13921 taattaggag attgtagtga atagtctact catttagagt tgaatagtac tacgccggat
    13981 gaacggaaat cattgatgtt gattaatatg ggattgggaa gtgtctctag tgctataata
    14041 atgataagta gattttatag aagtgttgtg gctttagttt tctctgttgt ggtaatatta
    14101 ttgggttgag ttttatctaa acgggctaat gaggatcgtg aaaaaaggtc tccatttgag
    14161 tgtggttttg atcctgttaa gtcggctcgt ttgccttttt ctcttcgttt ttttttgctg
    14221 gcaattatct ttctaatttt cgatattgaa attgttttac tttttccaat tttagtaaga
    14281 gttgggggtg aaatatcaat aagattaatt ttaggattat ttattttttt gttaattctt
    14341 attgttgggc tttttcatga gtggaatgaa ggatctttag attgggctca ataaagaaat
    14401 aaagaagaga cttggagtga agcagggctg ctaactttgc ttcgggtaat tcgattgtat
    14461 ccctcttctt atgttttcaa gtcttccgtt tgggttaata tttttatttg taataggatt
    14521 tgggactatg ttatccattt cttctgtaca ttgattggga atttgagcgg gtttagaaat
    14581 aaatttgatt gggtttttgc caatattaat ttatcaaaag aagatttctg aaagagagtc
    14641 tgccgttaag tattttatta ttcaggcact agggtctagg ttactgattt ttggaagtct
    14701 cttaggattt agaacttcct tcagatgaga tgtaatatct ggagggatga gagggatcat
    14761 aggtctttgt actttagtta gaggtttgtc ggtaaaatta ggggtatttc cctttccctt
    14821 tcactattgg gtaccaagag taataactgg cctgtcttgg atttcatgta tgttgctggc
    14881 aacttgacaa aagttggctc cattattttt gcttctttct ttatgtgagt taagtcaaat
    14941 aaaagagtta cttgtcttat tttgtgtaat aagtggagga agagccttag ttgggggtat
    15001 aggtggacta aatcagacac agattcgagc acttcttgct tattcatcta ttggccattt
    15061 agggtgaata acttttgcta tattacatgg agaatggtgt ataaagttat atttatttat
    15121 ttatctgggt attaatacgt ctttatttgt aagtttatgg ttaaaggatt ctagggctat
    15181 aaagaatgtt agcagattga aacattttaa gatttatcat ttagtaatta tgttacttct
    15241 actttctcta tctggcttgc ctccgctttt aggttttgta tctaagtgac tagtagtatt
    15301 tgttgctagt agtggtccat tttcatttat tatttttgta cttattttag ggtcacttat
    15361 gagtttgttt tattatttaa gattattttt ttcttttttc ttgaattttt ttaaaaataa
    15421 taataaagaa ctggatgttg tcgtgagaaa gagggttgtt gttatgattt ctatactaaa
    15481 cgttgtaggg agcgtgttaa ttttattgag caattttgta gagtggttgt aatgcg
//
