# Supplementary material for: Relation between mitochondrial DNA hyperdiversity, mutation rate and mitochondrial genome evolution in Melarhaphe neritoides (Gastropoda: Littorinidae) and other Caenogastropoda
Source: Sci Rep. 2018 Dec 19;8:17964. doi: 10.1038/s41598-018-36428-7 (PMC6299273; doi:10.1038/s41598-018-36428-7)
Supplement: Supplementary file 3 — Supplementary Dataset 1 [file 41598_2018_36428_MOESM3_ESM.zip › Conus capitaneus NC_030354.gb]

LOCUS       Conus_capitaneus       15829 bp    DNA     linear   INV 06-FEB-2018
DEFINITION  Conus capitaneus mitochondrion, complete genome.
ACCESSION   NC_030354
KEYWORDS    RefSeq.
SOURCE      mitochondrion Conus capitaneus
  ORGANISM  Conus capitaneus
            Eukaryota; Metazoa; Lophotrochozoa; Mollusca; Gastropoda;
            Caenogastropoda; Hypsogastropoda; Neogastropoda; Conoidea; Conidae;
            Conus.
REFERENCE   1  (bases 1 to 15829)
  AUTHORS   Chen,P.-W., Wu,W.-L. and Hwang,D.-F.
  TITLE     The complete mitochondrial genome of Conus capitaneus
            (Neogastropoda: Conidae)
  JOURNAL   Unpublished
REFERENCE   2  (bases 1 to 15829)
  CONSRTM   NCBI Genome Project
  TITLE     Direct Submission
  JOURNAL   Submitted (16-JUN-2016) National Center for Biotechnology
            Information, NIH, Bethesda, MD 20894, USA
REFERENCE   3  (bases 1 to 15829)
  AUTHORS   Chen,P.-W., Wu,W.-L. and Hwang,D.-F.
  TITLE     Direct Submission
  JOURNAL   Submitted (28-APR-2016) Department of Food Science, National Taiwan
            Ocean University, 2 Pei-Ning Road, Keelung 202, Taiwan
COMMENT     REVIEWED REFSEQ: This record has been curated by NCBI staff. The
            reference sequence is identical to KX155573.
            ##Assembly-Data-START## Assembly Method :: Geneious v. 9.1.2
            Coverage :: 116.7 Sequencing Technology :: Illumina
            ##Assembly-Data-END## COMPLETENESS: full length.
FEATURES             Location/Qualifiers
     source          1..15829
                     /organism="Conus capitaneus"
                     /organelle="mitochondrion"
                     /mol_type="genomic DNA"
                     /db_xref="taxon:89439"
                     /country="Taiwan: Wanli, New Taipei City"
                     /collection_date="26-Oct-2014"
                     /identified_by="Po-Wei Chen"
     CDS             1..1548
                     /gene="COX1"
                     /locus_tag="BAR09_gp01"
                     /codon_start=1
                     /transl_table=5
                     /product="cytochrome c oxidase subunit I"
                     /protein_id="YP_009258343.1"
                     /db_xref="GI:1037242215"
                     /db_xref="GeneID:27984622"
                     /translation="MRWLFSTNHKDIGTLYILFGMWSGLVGTALSLLIRAELGQPGAL
                     LGDDQLYNVIVTAHAFVMIFFLVMPMMIGGFGNWLVPLMLGAPDMVFPRLNNMSFWLL
                     PPALLLLLSSAAVESGVGTGWTVYPPLAGNLAHAGGSVDLAIFSLHLAGVSSILGAVN
                     FITTIINMRWQGMKFERLSLFVWSVKITAILLLLSLPVLAGAITMLLTDRNFNTAFFD
                     PAGGGDPILYQHLFWFFGHPEVYILILPGFGMISHIVSHYSAKKETFGTLGMIYAMLA
                     IGVLGFIVWAHHMFTVGMDVDTRAYFTAATMIIAVPTGIKVFSWLATIHGAKIKYETP
                     MLWGLGFIFLFTVGGLTGIVLSNSSLDIMLHDTYYVVAHFHYVLSMGAVFALFGAFNY
                     WFPLLSGVTLHSRWTKAHFYIMFIGVNVTFFPQHFLGLSGMPRRYSDYPDCYTKWNVV
                     SSIGSMISFVAVLYFMVIVWEALVSQRSVVWSTHLSTALEWDNILPADFHNSAETGAC
                     VSSHSAS"
     gene            1..1548
                     /gene="COX1"
                     /locus_tag="BAR09_gp01"
                     /db_xref="GeneID:27984622"
     CDS             1701..2387
                     /gene="COX2"
                     /locus_tag="BAR09_gp02"
                     /codon_start=1
                     /transl_table=5
                     /product="cytochrome c oxidase subunit II"
                     /protein_id="YP_009258344.1"
                     /db_xref="GI:1037242216"
                     /db_xref="GeneID:27984610"
                     /translation="MSLWGQLGFQDAASALMEEMIFFHDHAMMILVMIISLVGYAAVS
                     LMLGSYTCRSLVEGQEIETIWTIVPAVILVFLALPSLRLLYLLDEISDCSLTVKSIGH
                     QWYWSYEYSDFSNIEFDSYMIPTNELEVGDFRLLEVDHRVVLPTQTDIRVLVTSADVI
                     HSWTVPSLGVKVDAIPGRLNQLGFFIKHPGVFYGQCSEICGANHSFMPIVVEAIPLAN
                     FMEWVINVSD"
     gene            1701..2387
                     /gene="COX2"
                     /locus_tag="BAR09_gp02"
                     /db_xref="GeneID:27984610"
     tRNA            2387..2453
                     /locus_tag="BAR09_gt01"
                     /product="tRNA-Asp"
                     /db_xref="GeneID:27984611"
     gene            2387..2453
                     /locus_tag="BAR09_gt01"
                     /db_xref="GeneID:27984611"
     CDS             2454..2615
                     /gene="ATP8"
                     /locus_tag="BAR09_gp13"
                     /codon_start=1
                     /transl_table=5
                     /product="ATP synthase F0 subunit 8"
                     /protein_id="YP_009258345.1"
                     /db_xref="GI:1037242217"
                     /db_xref="GeneID:27984623"
                     /translation="MPQLSPLNWILLFLLFWATVLSVSVIVWWSSKTVFLSKGSSYIN
                     LKKENKWNW"
     gene            2454..2615
                     /gene="ATP8"
                     /locus_tag="BAR09_gp13"
                     /db_xref="GeneID:27984623"
     CDS             2623..3318
                     /gene="ATP6"
                     /locus_tag="BAR09_gp12"
                     /codon_start=1
                     /transl_table=5
                     /product="ATP synthase F0 subunit 6"
                     /protein_id="YP_009258346.1"
                     /db_xref="GI:1037242218"
                     /db_xref="GeneID:27984612"
                     /translation="MLVDIFSSFDDNNQVFMSLYILMWVFSLVMIILFSSSFWMSYPR
                     WNVFISSFKDTASSQVFRSFGLNMGGFINVITGLFLFLILMNMSGLIPYVFSATSHLA
                     VSLSLGLPLWLSLIVSAVVYNPGSVVAGLLPMGAPAPLNPFLVLIETVSIMVRPITLS
                     VRLTANMSAGHIVLTLIGNYLTAGLFVSSVFSVFLLLMIQVLYTVFEFGISLIQAYIF
                     CLLITLYSDEHPH"
     gene            2623..3318
                     /gene="ATP6"
                     /locus_tag="BAR09_gp12"
                     /db_xref="GeneID:27984612"
     tRNA            complement(3371..3438)
                     /locus_tag="BAR09_gt02"
                     /product="tRNA-Met"
                     /db_xref="GeneID:27984613"
     gene            complement(3371..3438)
                     /locus_tag="BAR09_gt02"
                     /db_xref="GeneID:27984613"
     tRNA            complement(3456..3523)
                     /locus_tag="BAR09_gt03"
                     /product="tRNA-Tyr"
                     /db_xref="GeneID:27984624"
     gene            complement(3456..3523)
                     /locus_tag="BAR09_gt03"
                     /db_xref="GeneID:27984624"
     tRNA            complement(3524..3587)
                     /locus_tag="BAR09_gt04"
                     /product="tRNA-Cys"
                     /db_xref="GeneID:27984625"
     gene            complement(3524..3587)
                     /locus_tag="BAR09_gt04"
                     /db_xref="GeneID:27984625"
     tRNA            complement(3588..3653)
                     /locus_tag="BAR09_gt05"
                     /product="tRNA-Trp"
                     /db_xref="GeneID:27984626"
     gene            complement(3588..3653)
                     /locus_tag="BAR09_gt05"
                     /db_xref="GeneID:27984626"
     tRNA            complement(3655..3712)
                     /locus_tag="BAR09_gt06"
                     /product="tRNA-Gln"
                     /db_xref="GeneID:27984627"
     gene            complement(3655..3712)
                     /locus_tag="BAR09_gt06"
                     /db_xref="GeneID:27984627"
     tRNA            complement(3731..3796)
                     /locus_tag="BAR09_gt07"
                     /product="tRNA-Gly"
                     /db_xref="GeneID:27984628"
     gene            complement(3731..3796)
                     /locus_tag="BAR09_gt07"
                     /db_xref="GeneID:27984628"
     tRNA            complement(3817..3884)
                     /locus_tag="BAR09_gt08"
                     /product="tRNA-Glu"
                     /db_xref="GeneID:27984629"
     gene            complement(3817..3884)
                     /locus_tag="BAR09_gt08"
                     /db_xref="GeneID:27984629"
     rRNA            3956..4841
                     /standard_name="s-rRNA"
     tRNA            4840..4906
                     /locus_tag="BAR09_gt09"
                     /product="tRNA-Val"
                     /db_xref="GeneID:27984630"
     gene            4840..4906
                     /locus_tag="BAR09_gt09"
                     /db_xref="GeneID:27984630"
     rRNA            4901..6308
                     /standard_name="l-rRNA"
     tRNA            6283..6352
                     /locus_tag="BAR09_gt10"
                     /product="tRNA-Leu"
                     /db_xref="GeneID:27984631"
     gene            6283..6352
                     /locus_tag="BAR09_gt10"
                     /db_xref="GeneID:27984631"
     tRNA            6356..6424
                     /locus_tag="BAR09_gt11"
                     /product="tRNA-Leu"
                     /db_xref="GeneID:27984632"
     gene            6356..6424
                     /locus_tag="BAR09_gt11"
                     /db_xref="GeneID:27984632"
     CDS             6425..7366
                     /gene="ND1"
                     /locus_tag="BAR09_gp11"
                     /codon_start=1
                     /transl_table=5
                     /product="NADH dehydrogenase subunit 1"
                     /protein_id="YP_009258347.1"
                     /db_xref="GI:1037242219"
                     /db_xref="GeneID:27984633"
                     /translation="MYLSIISCLFTYVCILLAVAFFTLLERKGLSYIQLRKGPNKVGM
                     MGLPQPIADAAKLLTKEIAKPTSANRSLYFVAPVFSFILALLLWQLYPSLYSLSYFKS
                     GILFFLCVSGMNVYGTLLAGWASNSKYALLGSLRAIAQTISYEVSMALILLFPLFLVG
                     SFNFVEIKESQEILWFSFLMLPISLVWFTTCVAETNRAPFDFAEGESELVSGFNIEYG
                     AAGFALIFLAEYANILVMSLFSSLLFFGGSSLVVLESDLGFMFKVLFFAFAFIWVRGS
                     YPRFRYDLLMGLTWKAFLPVALCSLMLVSLLGFNLFY"
     gene            6425..7366
                     /gene="ND1"
                     /locus_tag="BAR09_gp11"
                     /db_xref="GeneID:27984633"
     tRNA            7369..7434
                     /locus_tag="BAR09_gt12"
                     /product="tRNA-Pro"
                     /db_xref="GeneID:27984614"
     gene            7369..7434
                     /locus_tag="BAR09_gt12"
                     /db_xref="GeneID:27984614"
     CDS             7435..7935
                     /gene="ND6"
                     /locus_tag="BAR09_gp10"
                     /codon_start=1
                     /transl_table=5
                     /product="NADH dehydrogenase subunit 6"
                     /protein_id="YP_009258348.1"
                     /db_xref="GI:1037242220"
                     /db_xref="GeneID:27984634"
                     /translation="MSSLFVITLAFSTLLILPMMSQPLSLGLVVMISTLFMCLVSGMT
                     VSAWYGYILFLIYVGGLLVMFAYVAALSPNVLFGGWAPLLSLVFSVPAFFLFLYFYSF
                     KDSSYLSSESSYGKFAYLKMYGVELISPYMISILIGLGVVLLINLIVVAKICYYQQAS
                     LRPFSV"
     gene            7435..7935
                     /gene="ND6"
                     /locus_tag="BAR09_gp10"
                     /db_xref="GeneID:27984634"
     CDS             7949..9088
                     /gene="CYTB"
                     /locus_tag="BAR09_gp09"
                     /codon_start=1
                     /transl_table=5
                     /product="cytochrome b"
                     /protein_id="YP_009258349.1"
                     /db_xref="GI:1037242221"
                     /db_xref="GeneID:27984615"
                     /translation="MRSPLRKVHPVFKVVNGAFVDLPAPSNLSIWWNFGSLLGLCLVI
                     QIATGLFLAMHYTAHVDLAFSSVIHISRDVTYGWLLRALHANGASWFFICIYLHIGRG
                     MYYGSYLQLHTWNIGVILLFLTMATAFLGYVLPWGQMSFWGATVITNLLSAVPYIGKM
                     LVEWVWGGFAVDNATLTRFFALHFLLPFAIAGLAILHMLFLHETGSNNPLGLNSDGEK
                     IPFHSYYTFKDLVGFLVVISLLSMLALFSPQLLTDPENFIPANPLVTPVHIQPEWYFL
                     FAYAILRSIPNKLGGVIGLVGSILVLFILPFSHQSKFRSMAYYPVNQVLFWSYIGIFF
                     VLTWIGSCPVETPYEQIGQVFTGLYFLYFIINPLVQKAWDSILDY"
     gene            7949..9088
                     /gene="CYTB"
                     /locus_tag="BAR09_gp09"
                     /db_xref="GeneID:27984615"
     tRNA            9101..9165
                     /locus_tag="BAR09_gt13"
                     /product="tRNA-Ser"
                     /db_xref="GeneID:27984616"
     gene            9101..9165
                     /locus_tag="BAR09_gt13"
                     /db_xref="GeneID:27984616"
     tRNA            complement(9188..9255)
                     /locus_tag="BAR09_gt14"
                     /product="tRNA-Thr"
                     /db_xref="GeneID:27984635"
     gene            complement(9188..9255)
                     /locus_tag="BAR09_gt14"
                     /db_xref="GeneID:27984635"
     CDS             9277..9573
                     /gene="ND4L"
                     /locus_tag="BAR09_gp08"
                     /codon_start=1
                     /transl_table=5
                     /product="NADH dehydrogenase subunit 4L"
                     /protein_id="YP_009258350.1"
                     /db_xref="GI:1037242222"
                     /db_xref="GeneID:27984636"
                     /translation="MSTFHLTMLSIFGVVVSLLTLSLQYKHLLSILLSLEAVTMSLFV
                     LMFSMSSNISLMGETSLILITLGACEASLGLAILVAVIRAEGNDYVSSFSMHKC"
     gene            9277..9573
                     /gene="ND4L"
                     /locus_tag="BAR09_gp08"
                     /db_xref="GeneID:27984636"
     CDS             9567..10949
                     /gene="ND4"
                     /locus_tag="BAR09_gp07"
                     /codon_start=1
                     /transl_table=5
                     /product="NADH dehydrogenase subunit 4"
                     /protein_id="YP_009258351.1"
                     /db_xref="GI:1037242223"
                     /db_xref="GeneID:27984617"
                     /translation="MLGIVLSNFFVLLAFSLVSGKWSWYLKAWSLALLSVLSLTHLFS
                     PFFSYESFSSLLVCDSMSLVLVSLTLWISLMMMFASQNSVKLNKNNDATFSQLIVGMN
                     LILTLTFLCSNTLLFYFLFEASLIPTLMLILGWGYQPERLQAGMYMMIYTVAASLPLL
                     FCILWAGHKIFCSEMLISSTLRLHSIFSGNSWQWSLLSVLVFAAFLVKLPMFSVHLWL
                     PKAHVEAPVAGSMVLAAILLKLGGYGILRFFQYFNFIPLYSSTILFSVAMWGGMITSI
                     ICFRQVDLKSLIAYSSIGHMSLMLAGAFSGSSWGWAGSLILMLSHGFCSSALFALANY
                     TYEKTQTRSLLLNKGMLMFLPSLTLWWFLFCIINMAAPPSINLLGEIMIFPAVIFSSA
                     YYLLPLGFMSFLSALYSMYLFTAIHHGGSPKFIKPFNLVKSPSFLVLFLHWFPANLLI
                     MKGELISLWV"
     gene            9567..10949
                     /gene="ND4"
                     /locus_tag="BAR09_gp07"
                     /db_xref="GeneID:27984617"
     tRNA            10953..11018
                     /locus_tag="BAR09_gt15"
                     /product="tRNA-His"
                     /db_xref="GeneID:27984618"
     gene            10953..11018
                     /locus_tag="BAR09_gt15"
                     /db_xref="GeneID:27984618"
     CDS             11020..12735
                     /gene="ND5"
                     /locus_tag="BAR09_gp06"
                     /codon_start=1
                     /transl_table=5
                     /product="NADH dehydrogenase subunit 5"
                     /protein_id="YP_009258352.1"
                     /db_xref="GI:1037242224"
                     /db_xref="GeneID:27984637"
                     /translation="MNKLKASSISSIFLIMYSVLLSPLTLAFFLTSNSVLLEWSISQA
                     SSCHLTFILILDSISLSFSNIVCLISGCVMLFSSSYMSHDPFLKRFTWLVMLFVLSMN
                     LLVFIPSLPALLLGWDGLGIVSFALVIYYQNMKSLGAGMITVLANRIGDVMILISIGL
                     LVLQGHWLIVSIWDFHLSAWLSLTITIAAMTKSAQIPFSSWLPAAMAAPTPVSALVHS
                     STLVTAGVYLLIRFFPFLEKFHGFKSGLLFISVLTLLMAGIGANCENDLKKIIALSTL
                     SQLGVMMMSLALCMPLLALFHLYTHALFKALLFLCAGMIIHNSANNQDIRYMGSLFSQ
                     LPLTVTCMNVANLSLCGAPFLSGFYSKDLILELSLSGPVSLVMVLLIFLATGMTSAYS
                     MRLSASCLWSSAKGNPYHAKQELDPYVNWAVTILTLAAISSGLFFQLVFTPFSSSLFI
                     LPFHLKMLTMTVIILGLFFAFILWSGTHEQKLMTKMEFFFSTMWFLAPISAQPLTEMS
                     MKVGTSMMKSVDMGWLEVVGGQGAFFVASNFSLMNQSVQMKSFNFFMLLSLLSVLVFS
                     QALLY"
     gene            11020..12735
                     /gene="ND5"
                     /locus_tag="BAR09_gp06"
                     /db_xref="GeneID:27984637"
     tRNA            12735..12800
                     /locus_tag="BAR09_gt16"
                     /product="tRNA-Phe"
                     /db_xref="GeneID:27984619"
     gene            12735..12800
                     /locus_tag="BAR09_gt16"
                     /db_xref="GeneID:27984619"
     D-loop          12801..13142
                     /note="control region"
     CDS             13143..13922
                     /gene="COX3"
                     /locus_tag="BAR09_gp05"
                     /codon_start=1
                     /transl_table=5
                     /product="cytochrome c oxidase subunit III"
                     /protein_id="YP_009258353.1"
                     /db_xref="GI:1037242225"
                     /db_xref="GeneID:27984638"
                     /translation="MARNPFHLVEFSPWPLTGSMGALFLTSGLAGWFHGYGFVSAGVG
                     LLLIGITMIQWWRDVIREATFQGYHSIKVSKGLRWGMILFIVSEVCFFFAFFWAYFHS
                     SLAPSPELGSCWPPAGIVPLNPFEVPLLNTGVLLASGVTVTWAHHSLMEGDNPGGLQG
                     LVATVALGVYFTFLQGGEYYEASFTIADGAYGSSFFVATGFHGLHVLIGSTFLLVCLV
                     RVWLQHFSTGHHFGFEAAAWYWHFVDVVWLFLYLSIYWWGC"
     gene            13143..13922
                     /gene="COX3"
                     /locus_tag="BAR09_gp05"
                     /db_xref="GeneID:27984638"
     tRNA            13946..14015
                     /locus_tag="BAR09_gt17"
                     /product="tRNA-Lys"
                     /db_xref="GeneID:27984620"
     gene            13946..14015
                     /locus_tag="BAR09_gt17"
                     /db_xref="GeneID:27984620"
     tRNA            14019..14085
                     /locus_tag="BAR09_gt18"
                     /product="tRNA-Ala"
                     /db_xref="GeneID:27984639"
     gene            14019..14085
                     /locus_tag="BAR09_gt18"
                     /db_xref="GeneID:27984639"
     tRNA            14101..14171
                     /locus_tag="BAR09_gt19"
                     /product="tRNA-Arg"
                     /db_xref="GeneID:27984640"
     gene            14101..14171
                     /locus_tag="BAR09_gt19"
                     /db_xref="GeneID:27984640"
     tRNA            14179..14248
                     /locus_tag="BAR09_gt20"
                     /product="tRNA-Asn"
                     /db_xref="GeneID:27984641"
     gene            14179..14248
                     /locus_tag="BAR09_gt20"
                     /db_xref="GeneID:27984641"
     tRNA            14256..14325
                     /locus_tag="BAR09_gt21"
                     /product="tRNA-Ile"
                     /db_xref="GeneID:27984642"
     gene            14256..14325
                     /locus_tag="BAR09_gt21"
                     /db_xref="GeneID:27984642"
     CDS             14330..14683
                     /gene="ND3"
                     /locus_tag="BAR09_gp04"
                     /codon_start=1
                     /transl_table=5
                     /product="NADH dehydrogenase subunit 3"
                     /protein_id="YP_009258354.1"
                     /db_xref="GI:1037242226"
                     /db_xref="GeneID:27984643"
                     /translation="MMSSFYSSVVGLAISVVVMLLGWVLSKRANEDREKSSPFECGFD
                     PVKSARLPFSLRFFLLAIIFLIFDIEIVLLFPILVSISGEMSLGLVIGLFAFLLILIV
                     GLFHEWNEGSLDWAQ"
     gene            14330..14683
                     /gene="ND3"
                     /locus_tag="BAR09_gp04"
                     /db_xref="GeneID:27984643"
     tRNA            14705..14772
                     /locus_tag="BAR09_gt22"
                     /product="tRNA-Ser"
                     /db_xref="GeneID:27984621"
     gene            14705..14772
                     /locus_tag="BAR09_gt22"
                     /db_xref="GeneID:27984621"
     CDS             14773..15828
                     /gene="ND2"
                     /locus_tag="BAR09_gp03"
                     /codon_start=1
                     /transl_table=5
                     /product="NADH dehydrogenase subunit 2"
                     /protein_id="YP_009258355.1"
                     /db_xref="GI:1037242227"
                     /db_xref="GeneID:27984644"
                     /translation="MFSSLPFGLMFLCVMGFGTLLSLSSVHWLGVWAGLEMNLIGFLP
                     MLIYQKKVSESESAVKYFIIQALGSALLIFGSLLGFSTSFSWDMISESVEGTLGLCVL
                     ASGLSVKLGVFPFHYWVPSVMAGLSWVSCMLLATWQKLAPLFLLLSLCELGEMKELVV
                     LFCVMSGGSAIIGGAGGLNQTQIRALLAYSSIGHLGWMIFAMLHSEWCMKLYLFVYLS
                     ITLFLFVCLWLKDSGAMKNVSSLKYYSAYQLVVMLLLLSLSGLPPLLGFISKWLVVYV
                     GSKGALSFVLFLLILGSLMSLFYYLSLFFSFFLNFFKNNNKELNAASSKSVIVSVSML
                     NLVGGVMILLSSFIEGL"
     gene            14773..15828
                     /gene="ND2"
                     /locus_tag="BAR09_gp03"
                     /db_xref="GeneID:27984644"
ORIGIN      
        1 atgcgatggc tattttctac aaaccataag gacattggga cgttgtatat tttatttgga
       61 atatgatcag ggttggttgg aaccgcccta agattgttga tccgtgcaga gttagggcaa
      121 cccggggctt tgcttggaga tgatcagtta tataatgtta ttgtaacagc acatgctttt
      181 gttataatct tttttttagt gatgcctatg ataattggtg ggtttggaaa ttgacttgtg
      241 cctctgatgt tgggggctcc agatatggta tttccacgcc taaacaatat gagtttttgg
      301 ctattgcctc ctgcgcttct acttctacta tcatcggcag ctgttgagag cggtgtaggg
      361 acagggtgaa ctgtgtatcc gcctttagcc ggaaacttgg ctcacgccgg tggttctgta
      421 gatctggcaa ttttttcatt acaccttgct ggtgtgtctt ctattttagg ggcggtaaac
      481 ttcattacta cgatcattaa catacgatga caagggatga aatttgaacg tctttcttta
      541 tttgtatggt cggtaaagat tacggctatt ttacttttac tatctttgcc tgtgttggct
      601 ggggcaatta caatgttatt aaccgatcgg aattttaata ctgctttctt tgacccggca
      661 gggggtggtg atcctatttt atatcagcat ttattctggt tttttgggca ccccgaggtg
      721 tatattttaa ttttaccggg gttcggaatg atttcccata ttgttagaca ctattcagca
      781 aagaaggaga cttttggaac tcttggaata atctatgcga tgctagcgat tggtgtgctg
      841 ggatttattg tttgagcaca tcatatgttt acagttggga tggacgtgga tacgcgtgcc
      901 tactttactg cagctactat aattattgct gttccaactg gaattaaggt gtttaggtgg
      961 ttggctacta ttcacggggc taagattaaa tatgaaactc ctatgctctg agggctgggg
     1021 tttatttttt tatttacagt cgggggatta accggaattg ttttgtcaaa ctcatcacta
     1081 gacatcatgt tgcatgatac ttattatgtg gtggcacact ttcactatgt gctttctatg
     1141 ggggccgtgt tcgccttgtt tggtgcattt aattattggt ttcctctttt aagcggagtt
     1201 accctacaca gtcgatgaac taaagcacat ttttatatta tgtttattgg tgttaatgta
     1261 actttctttc ctcagcactt tttagggttg agaggcatgc ctcggcggta ttcagattat
     1321 cctgattgtt ataccaaatg aaatgttgta tcatcgattg ggtcgatgat ctcttttgtg
     1381 gctgtattgt attttatggt tattgtgtgg gaagcactgg tttctcagcg aagcgtagtt
     1441 tgaagaacac accttagaac agctcttgag tgagataata ttcttccggc agacttccat
     1501 aatagggctg aaactggggc ttgtgtaaga tctcacagtg ctagctagtg gagaggttat
     1561 taagatatat aaaatataga tatatctgga tcaaaattta gttggatagt tttcgcaagg
     1621 ttctcagtcg gtttctaata ggttataaag ctatgagtgc agatacgtgg gagtgttata
     1681 ttacaaacgg tatattactt atgagtcttt gagggcaatt aggatttcag gatgcagctt
     1741 cggcacttat agaagaaata attttttttc atgatcatgc aataatgatt ttagttataa
     1801 ttattagtct ggtgggttac gcagctgttt cgcttatatt gggaagctat acatgccggt
     1861 cactggtgga gggtcaagaa attgaaacta tttgaactat cgtgcctgcg gttattttag
     1921 tatttttagc tcttccgtct ttacgtcttt tatatttact ggatgaaatt agtgactgta
     1981 gccttacagt taaaaggatt gggcatcagt gatattgaag ctatgagtac tcagactttt
     2041 caaatattga gtttgattca tatatgattc cgactaatga gcttgaggtt ggggattttc
     2101 gattacttga ggtagatcac cgggttgtgt tacccactca gacggatatt cgggttttag
     2161 taacttctgc agatgtaatt cattcttgaa cagttccttc cttaggtgtt aaggtagatg
     2221 caatcccagg tcgattaaac caattgggtt tttttattaa acatccgggg gtgttttatg
     2281 gtcagtgttc tgaaatttgt ggggctaatc actcttttat gcctattgtg gtagaagcta
     2341 ttccgctagc taattttatg gagtgggtta ttaatgtgtc tgactagaga gattagttaa
     2401 aacataatac aaggttgtca gccttgagtt actagcctgg ttagtatctc ttgatgcctc
     2461 agctatcgcc tttaaattga attttactat tcttattgtt ttgagctact gttcttagtg
     2521 tttctgttat tgtttgatga tcaaggaaaa ctgttttttt aagtaagggc tcgtcatata
     2581 ttaacctaaa aaaagaaaat aaatggaatt gataaaataa gaatgcttgt tgatattttt
     2641 tcttcctttg atgataataa tcaagttttt atgtcgttgt acattttaat gtgagttttt
     2701 tcattagtta taattattct ctttagttct tctttttgaa taaggtaccc tcgctgaaat
     2761 gtgtttatta gttcctttaa agatactgct tcttctcagg tattccgttc ctttgggtta
     2821 aacatggggg gttttatcaa tgttattact gggttgtttt tgtttctaat tttaataaac
     2881 atgtctgggc taattccgta tgtatttagg gcaacaagcc atctagcggt ttccttgtct
     2941 ctaggccttc ctttatggtt atctttaatt gtttcagctg ttgtatataa tccggggtct
     3001 gttgttgccg gacttctacc aataggggcc cctgcaccac taaatccatt tttagtcctg
     3061 attgaaacag taagaattat agttcggcct attacccttt ctgtacggct tactgctaat
     3121 ataagagcag gacatatcgt tttaactttg attgggaact acttaacggc agggttgttt
     3181 gtttcgtcag tcttttcagt attcttgtta ctaatgattc aggtattata cacagttttt
     3241 gagtttggta ttagtcttat tcaggcatat attttttgtt tattaatcac cctatactca
     3301 gatgagcatc ctcattaggt gttatcagtt tcggttttat actaactact ttgaagtcaa
     3361 gttataacag ctgtaaaaga ataatttatt catatttggg gtatgaaccc aaaagcttag
     3421 tgtttagctt attttacatg gttctagatt ataggtttgt cgaggagatt taactccgtt
     3481 aatagatcta cagtctaccg cttatggctc agccatcgga caaacacact gagacatata
     3541 tccttttccg attttgcaag tcgatgtttt taataaacta cagtgagcaa ggactaaaga
     3601 atcttcttta tttcaggctt tgaaggcctg tagttttgat aacttaagac cttatcagga
     3661 ggttatgaac ctctcttgag aaatcaaaat tctcagtgcc caaacaccgc tagataacaa
     3721 tggagggttg tatctctttt aaaattattt aaactttttg cttggaaggc aaatgtacat
     3781 gtgatactca agagatttta aaatagaaag aaggactatt ctagataaat tcctatttat
     3841 tcctttagga tgaaaaccta atgtgcattc tacacctcaa gaactttagt cttctagttg
     3901 tgattaccat attaagttaa aagaaatggt gagcaagtta ccgtcatgtg aattaagtaa
     3961 acttggctct gattttaggt atggcgtgcg ctaagggata cacatggtat ttgttgaaag
     4021 aggtgaggtg gaaaattagt gattaataat aaaacaaaaa gttaaagcgg ttacggtttt
     4081 cttgagcgtt ataataaaca tgatgctctg aataagccca ctaacaccag tgttggaggt
     4141 taaaagaaaa gcgaaagctt gtgttagttt agcgagtaaa atttggttaa tttggtgcca
     4201 gcatccgcgg ttaaaccaag aaatttagtc attctatacg gtaaaaagac agttaggcag
     4261 gaggttaaag ccgttagacc gctagcatag gagtaaaatc taaatactag cagttatacc
     4321 ggaggtggct tattaggaat gctgaggctg tgaaagcttc aagggaaact gggattggat
     4381 accccattat ttttagctat aaatttactg ttgatatacc agagtactac gaataaaaag
     4441 tttaaaactc aaagggcttg gcggtgtttt agacctctca ggggaacctg tctcataatc
     4501 gacaatccac gttaaaccta accttttata gtaattcagc ttgtataccg tcgtcgtcag
     4561 gtaacttctt aaaatatagt agttagctag aaaattttat cgattaaaac gtcagatcaa
     4621 ggtgcagcca ataaaaaggg gaggatgggt tacaattata aatttataac tacggaaaga
     4681 gcttgaaaca aagtgacttg aaggaggact tgaaagtaat tttaattata taaacagaat
     4741 gaatgtggct ctgaaacgtg cacacatcgc ccgtcgctct cgttgaaaaa tgagataagt
     4801 cgtaacatag taggggtaat ggaaattgtt cctaggctga aagatgtagt ataaaaaata
     4861 catttcattt acactgaaaa tatatttagg aagtaaatcg tctttaaatt tatttgtggc
     4921 agctaagagt tttagggtgt tctataaata tagattacaa aacattatta gatccagtag
     4981 aggtgatcga agattaatgt gtgttctgca tgaagatagt actgtaaagg aatagtataa
     5041 attggtaagt agaagcggct taagcgcgta ccttttgcat catggtttaa ctagattaac
     5101 ttcaggattg aagttctcga aatctgatga gctatcttta ttctgtttta tagatcatgt
     5161 taattgataa gttggttgtg gcaaaaacct cttaagaaat aaagatagat atgaaatttt
     5221 attcgcattg gatgatagct agttcttcct taatgacata tcagtgtctt aggttttggt
     5281 gaagttttac aattaatgtt gtaatcagct ggtacgaagc ctaatcagac ttttgaggac
     5341 aagctcgaaa gttttgggag ttgcatttaa ttttttgtaa aatataagct tagtaatggc
     5401 tattagatag aggattttgt tataattcat gtttgagtta ataatataat tcatttgctt
     5461 taaggggaag gaagaaattt tattaactgt tggtaaaatg gttctatgtt aagatgagta
     5521 ttaaattagc tattgacagt attaatgtaa taaagtttaa gcttacgtca ataattttca
     5581 cataaaatca tgaaaaggaa ctcggcaatt ccgtattctg cctgtttatc aaaaacatgg
     5641 cttcgtgtcc tctgtaaata cgaagtcgga cctgcccagt gagttttaaa cggccgcggt
     5701 actctgaccg tgcaaaggta gcataatcat ttgccttata attgaaggct ggaatgaatg
     5761 gtttgacaag aatacacctg tctcttcatg attacttaga attttatttc tagatgaaaa
     5821 agtctagata ttattaaaag acaagaagac cctatcgagc ttgagaaaaa ttaacaggca
     5881 tattagaact caatattagt aaaagaaaag ctgttaaaca ctttggttgg ggcaacctgg
     5941 gagtaagcaa agcctcctaa ttataacaag tcggacctgt gttgatccag ttgtattgat
     6001 caaaggaatt agttaccgta gggataacag cattatcttt ttcaagagcc catatcgaaa
     6061 aaaaggtttg tgacctcgat gttggaccag aatgtcctaa agatgcagaa gtctttaagg
     6121 gttggtctgt tcgaccatta aaattctacg tgatctgagt tcagaccggc gtgagccagg
     6181 tcagtttcta tctttatatt ttttgactgc gtttagtacg aaaggaccga tgcagtgtat
     6241 taaaatactg taggcagatt aaatataatt tttttcatta aaatcaaatt agcaaagaat
     6301 tatgcgattg acttaggatc aatagacata ggttaaagcc ctttatttga tataaataga
     6361 ggtggcagac taagtgcatt aggtttaagc cctaaagata aagatgaaag ttctttcctt
     6421 tataatgtat ctaagaatta tttcttgtct gtttacttac gtgtgcatct tgttagcggt
     6481 cgcttttttt actcttttgg aacgaaaagg gctgagatac attcagcttc gtaagggacc
     6541 taataaggtc ggaataatag ggctaccaca gcctattgct gatgctgcta agttgctaac
     6601 aaaggagatt gctaagccaa ctagggctaa tcgttcttta tattttgtgg cgccggtgtt
     6661 tagttttatt ctagccctgc ttctatgaca actttatccg aggttgtatt ccctatctta
     6721 ttttaagtcc ggtattctgt tctttttgtg cgtttctggt ataaatgtgt atgggaccct
     6781 tttggcagga tgagcgtcga actctaagta tgctttgttg ggaagccttc gtgcaattgc
     6841 tcaaactatt tcttatgaag tgagcatggc cttaattctc ctgtttccgc tatttctagt
     6901 tggaagtttt aactttgttg agattaagga gtcccaggaa attttatggt ttaggtttct
     6961 aatgttacca atctcattag tttgatttac aacttgtgtt gcggagacaa accgagctcc
     7021 tttcgatttt gcggaggggg agtcggagct tgtgtctggt tttaatattg aatatggagc
     7081 tgcagggttc gcccttattt ttctggctga atatgctaat attttggtta taagattatt
     7141 ttcttccctg ttgttctttg gaggaaggtc tcttgtagtc ctggagaggg atttagggtt
     7201 catgtttaaa gttctttttt ttgcgtttgc ttttatttgg gttcgaggaa gttaccctcg
     7261 atttcggtat gatcttttaa taggcctaac ttgaaaagct tttcttcctg ttgcgctgtg
     7321 ttcccttata ttggtatctt tgttaggatt caacctgttt tattaaatca ggattgtagt
     7381 ttaataaaat atttgcattg gaagctaaag atcaggtaag tacctgcgtc ctgaatgagc
     7441 aggttgtttg taattacttt agccttttct actctcctta ttcttcccat aataagacag
     7501 ccgttaagat taggattggt tgttataatt tctacattat ttatgtgctt ggttaggggt
     7561 ataactgttt cagcctgata tggttatatt ctctttttaa tttacgttgg ggggctcttg
     7621 gttatgtttg cttatgtagc agctttatct ccaaatgttc tgtttggggg atgggctccg
     7681 cttcttagtt tagtttttag ggttcccgct tttttcttat ttctttattt ctattctttc
     7741 aaggactctt cctacttaag ttctgagtct tcctatggga agtttgcata tttaaagatg
     7801 tatggggttg agcttatttc cccctatata atttcaattc taatcggatt aggtgttgtt
     7861 ttattgatca acttaattgt agtggcaaag atttgttact atcaacaagc ttctctccgg
     7921 ccttttaggg tttaaagagt cagcggatat gcgaaggcct ttacgaaaag ttcatccggt
     7981 gtttaaagtt gtaaacgggg catttgtaga tttaccagct ccttcaaacc tgtcaatttg
     8041 gtgaaatttt ggatcattgc taggtttgtg tttagtaatt cagattgcaa ctggtctttt
     8101 tttagccata cactatacgg ctcatgtaga tctggctttt aggtccgtta tccacatcag
     8161 acgagacgtt acctatgggt ggttgcttcg agccctgcat gctaatgggg catcttggtt
     8221 ttttatttgt atttatttac atattgggcg tggtatgtat tatggttcat atctccagct
     8281 tcacacatga aatattggtg tgattttgtt atttcttact atggctacgg cgtttttagg
     8341 ttatgtgctt ccatgaggtc aaatatcttt ttgaggtgca actgtaatta ctaacttatt
     8401 gtcggcagtt ccatatattg gaaaaatatt agtagagtgg gtctgaggag gctttgcggt
     8461 ggataatgca actcttactc gattttttgc tcttcatttc ctgcttccct tcgctattgc
     8521 cggtctggct attttacata tgctgttttt acatgaaacg gggtctaata atcccttggg
     8581 ccttaatagt gacggggaaa aaattccatt tcattcatac tatactttta aagacctggt
     8641 tggttttctt gttgtaattt ctttgctttc aatattagcc ttgttttctc ctcagctgtt
     8701 aactgatcct gaaaatttca ttcctgctaa cccgctagta actccggtac acatccagcc
     8761 cgagtgatat tttttatttg cttatgccat tttacggtca attcctaata agctgggagg
     8821 agtaattggt ttagtcgggt ctattttagt tttatttatt ttgccttttt ctcatcagtc
     8881 taagttccgg tctatggcat attatccggt aaatcaggtc cttttctgaa gttatattgg
     8941 tattttcttt gtccttacgt ggatcggtag ctgccctgtg gagactccgt acgagcaaat
     9001 tgggcaggtg tttactggtc tatattttct ttatttcatt attaatccgt tggtacaaaa
     9061 agcgtgagat agtattttag attattagaa gtagtgtggt ggttgttccc tgggggcggc
     9121 ttgtcttgaa aacaaactaa aagtgttcga ttcacttcac aacctgcgtg cacagcttct
     9181 atgcttaagc aatgagaatg ttaaggttca tcttcggctt acaagaccaa tgcttttatt
     9241 ttaagctatc attgcttaat taaattacag aaggaaatga gaacattcca tttaactata
     9301 ttaagaattt ttggggttgt ggtatccttg cttactcttt ctttacagta caagcattta
     9361 ttaagaattc tattgagcct agaggcagta actataagac tatttgtctt aatattttcg
     9421 atgtctagaa atatttcatt gataggcgag acttctctaa ttttgattac tttaggtgcc
     9481 tgtgaggcta gcttgggctt ggctattctt gtggcagtta ttcgtgccga aggtaatgat
     9541 tacgtctcca gtttttctat gcataagtgt taggcattgt tctatcaaat ttttttgtct
     9601 tattggcttt ttcattggtt aggggtaaat ggtcttgata cttaaaagca tgatctctag
     9661 ccctgttaag cgtgctttct ctaacacact tatttaggcc atttttttct tatgagaggt
     9721 ttagttctct gttggtttgt gactctatat ctttggtttt agtttccttg accttatgga
     9781 tttctcttat gatgatgttt gccagccaaa attcagttaa gctcaacaaa aataacgatg
     9841 ctactttttc acagctaatc gttggtataa acttaatttt aacacttact ttcctttgtt
     9901 caaacactct actcttttac tttttatttg aggcatcttt aattcccaca ttaatgttaa
     9961 ttttaggttg gggctatcag ccagagcggt tacaggctgg gatatatata ataatttata
    10021 ccgtggctgc ttccttgcct ttgttgtttt gtatcctttg ggcaggacac aaaatctttt
    10081 gtagcgaaat attaattagt aggaccctcc gtctacattc tattttttct gggaataggt
    10141 ggcaatgaag gcttttaagc gttcttgttt ttgcggcgtt tttggtaaag cttcctatgt
    10201 tttcagtcca tctatgactt cctaaggctc acgtggaggc accggtggca ggctcaatag
    10261 ttttagcagc tattttatta aaattaggag gctacggtat tttacgtttc tttcagtact
    10321 ttaattttat ccccttatat agctcaacta tcctgttttc tgtggcgatg tgagggggca
    10381 taattactag gattatctgc tttcgacagg tagacctaaa atctttaatt gcttactctt
    10441 cgatcggaca catatcatta atgctggctg gtgcgttttc tggtaggtcc tgagggtggg
    10501 caggatctct tatcttgatg ttatcacatg ggttttgttc ttcagctctg tttgcattgg
    10561 ccaactatac ctatgaaaaa actcaaacgc ggaggctctt attgaataaa ggaatgttga
    10621 tatttttgcc atcattaact ctttggtgat tccttttctg tattattaat atggctgcgc
    10681 ctcctaggat caacttacta ggagaaatta tgatttttcc ggcagttatc ttttcgtcgg
    10741 cctactacct ccttccgtta ggttttatga gttttctttc tgccttgtac agtatgtatt
    10801 tatttacagc tatccatcac ggtggaagtc caaagtttat taagccgttc aacttagtta
    10861 aatctccaag gtttttagtg ctatttctac actggtttcc cgctaacctc ttaattataa
    10921 aaggtgagct tatttctctt tgggtgtaat gagttaagtt agtttatttt aaaatgtcag
    10981 cctgtggatt tgaagaaagg aacatgtcct acttaaccca tgaataaact aaaagcctct
    11041 tcaattagtt caatttttct tattatatat agggttttgc tgtctcctct aactttagct
    11101 tttttcctaa cttctaatag tgtcctgcta gaatgatcaa tctcgcaggc taggtcatgc
    11161 catctgactt ttattcttat tctagactca atcagcctta gatttagaaa tattgtatgt
    11221 cttatttcag ggtgtgttat gttattttct tccagatata tgtctcatga tccttttcta
    11281 aaacggttta cttggctggt catactgttt gttttatcta taaatctttt ggtgtttatt
    11341 cccaggcttc cagcactgct tcttggttga gacgggctgg ggattgtgtc ctttgctttg
    11401 gtaatctact atcagaatat aaaatcttta ggtgcaggga taattactgt cttagccaac
    11461 cggattggag atgtaatgat tttaatttct attgggcttt tagtccttca gggtcactgg
    11521 ttaattgttt caatttggga ctttcatcta agggcctggc tctctcttac tatcacaatt
    11581 gcagcgataa cgaaaagtgc ccaaatccca ttttcaagct gattaccggc tgcaatggcc
    11641 gccccaacgc cagtctcagc gttagttcac tcctcgaccc tggtgacagc cggagtttat
    11701 cttttaattc gtttttttcc tttcctggaa aaatttcatg ggtttaaatc tgggctgtta
    11761 tttatttcgg ttttaacgct cttaatagct ggaatcggcg cgaactgcga aaatgacctc
    11821 aagaaaatta ttgctctttc cacacttagt caactagggg taataatgat aaggttagcg
    11881 ttgtgtatgc cgctcctagc tcttttccac ctatatacac atgctttatt taaagcctta
    11941 ttgttcttgt gtgccgggat aattattcat aatagggcga ataaccaaga catccggtat
    12001 ataggctcac tgttctcgca gctaccttta actgtaacct gtataaatgt cgctaacctt
    12061 tccctgtgtg gagcgccctt tttaagaggt ttttactcaa aggaccttat tttagagtta
    12121 tcgctttctg gtcccgtcag gctagttatg gttttgctga tttttttagc tacgggaatg
    12181 actagggcgt actccatacg gctttctgcc tcgtgcttat gaagctcagc aaaggggaac
    12241 ccatatcacg ccaaacagga gttagatcct tatgttaact gggcagttac cattcttact
    12301 ttagcagcta tttctagtgg attatttttt cagctggtct ttacgccttt ttcctcaagt
    12361 ctttttattt taccgtttca ccttaaaatg ttaacgataa ctgtaattat tttgggttta
    12421 ttttttgcgt ttattttatg aagcggcact catgaacaaa agctgatgac taaaatagag
    12481 tttttctttt caaccatatg gtttctcgcc ccaatttcag ctcaacccct taccgagatg
    12541 tcaataaaag ttggaacaag gatgataaaa tcagttgata taggttgact tgaggtagtc
    12601 ggagggcagg gtgccttttt tgtggcttca aatttctcac taatgaatca aagggttcaa
    12661 atgaagtctt ttaatttttt catattatta tccttattaa gggtgttagt attttcacag
    12721 gccctcctat attagcttcg atagcttaat caagagcata gcactgaaga tgctagggta
    12781 acagttactg tttcagagca gagcggtaat ttaatgtgtg tttatttaac gagctaaaaa
    12841 tcgatcactt ttgcctaaaa actgacaaat acccctaaaa ttttggcctt catccgccat
    12901 acccccttaa aatagacaaa aaaaaagata ggaaaacgcg caggaaaaaa aaacacctaa
    12961 aaaaacatga caaaatgacc aaaatttttg gttctatgct gaaaaatata taagattgtc
    13021 tcgggctgca ggtttttagt tcttttagtt tttagtcttt acactgtttt gctttcgtgc
    13081 aggggctaca ggggtgtaga atacagttgc tggctcgtaa gtaaccagat aaagatcagg
    13141 gtatggcacg aaatccgttt catttagttg agtttaggcc ctgaccttta actggttcaa
    13201 tgggcgctct ttttttaacc tcggggttgg caggatggtt tcacggctat gggttcgtaa
    13261 gcgctggagt aggtctcttg ttaattggaa tcactataat tcagtggtgg cgagatgtaa
    13321 ttcgcgaagc tacttttcaa ggataccata gaattaaggt ttctaaaggg ctccgctgag
    13381 ggataattct ttttattgtg tctgaagtct gtttcttctt cgcttttttt tgggcttatt
    13441 ttcataggag gttggctcct aggcctgagc tagggtcttg ctggcctcct gcgggaattg
    13501 tgcctttaaa ccctttcgaa gtgcctttac taaatactgg ggtccttctt gcttcagggg
    13561 tgacagttac atgggcacat cacagcttga tggagggaga taacccagga ggcttgcaag
    13621 ggcttgtcgc gacagtggca ttgggcgttt actttacttt tttacaggga ggtgagtatt
    13681 atgaagcttc gttcacgatt gcggacgggg cgtacggctc tagctttttt gtggctacag
    13741 ggtttcatgg cttgcatgta ttaattggaa gaacatttct tttagtgtgt ttagttcgag
    13801 tttgattaca gcatttttct acggggcacc atttcgggtt tgaggcagct gcttgatatt
    13861 gacatttcgt tgatgttgtt tgactctttc tatatttatc gatttattgg tgagggtgtt
    13921 aatttagttg gtttaaaggc gggtttccta gatgactgag tttaagtgct agacttttaa
    13981 tctagaaaca gcatatatca agatgcttct aggagagaga cttggtactt taaattaaaa
    14041 gatctgactt gcattcagac aataagcctt ttggctttca ggtcactggg aaacatggaa
    14101 gtatagaaag cgagaatagt ttgcatctgg cttcggacca gactttaggg gtgagatacc
    14161 ctttctatat tttatggata agtgaaagcc aaaggggagg cgcctagctg ttaattagga
    14221 gattgtagtg tctgagctac tcatttaggc gtttaagtac tacgccggat gaacggaaat
    14281 cattgatgtt gattaatatg ggattggaaa gcgtctctag tgctatatta tgatgagtag
    14341 gttttataga agtgtagtag ggttggctat ttctgttgta gtaatgttgc taggatgggt
    14401 tttatctaag cgggctaacg aagatcggga gaagagatcg ccttttgagt gcggtttcga
    14461 tcctgtgaag tcggctcgtt taccattttc tcttcgtttt ttcttgctag caattatttt
    14521 cctgattttt gatattgaga tcgtattgct ttttcctatt ttagtaagga ttagtggcga
    14581 aatgtctttg ggactagtta ttgggttgtt tgcctttttg ctaatcctga ttgttgggct
    14641 ctttcatgag tggaatgaag ggtctcttga ctgagctcag taggaattta acctgaatag
    14701 tgggagaaga gacttggagt aaagcagggc tgctaacttt gctttgggta attcgattat
    14761 atccctcttc ttatgttttc aagacttcca tttgggttga tgttcttatg tgttataggg
    14821 ttcgggaccc tgttgtcgct ttcttctgtg cattggctag gggtttgggc aggactggaa
    14881 ataaatttaa tcgggtttct tcctatgctt atttaccaga aaaaggtttc agagagggaa
    14941 tctgctgtta agtattttat tatccaggca ttagggtctg ctttgttaat ctttggaagg
    15001 cttttagggt ttagaacctc ttttagatgg gacataattt cagaaagtgt agaaggtact
    15061 ttaggacttt gtgttttagc gagagggctg tctgtaaagc ttggggtatt tccttttcat
    15121 tattgggttc cgagtgtaat ggctggcctt tcttgggttt catgtatgct actggcaacc
    15181 tggcagaagt tggcgccgct gtttttgctt ctttccttgt gtgagttagg cgaaataaag
    15241 gagttagttg tcctattttg tgtcatgagt ggagggagag ctatcattgg gggtgctgga
    15301 ggcctaaatc agacacaaat tcgggcgctt ctcgcttatt cgtcgatcgg acacctagga
    15361 tgaatgattt ttgctatatt acacagggag tggtgtataa agctttattt attcgtctat
    15421 ctttctatca ccttgttttt gtttgtgtgc ctgtggctta aagattctgg ggctatgaag
    15481 aatgttagga gacttaagta ttatagggca tatcagttgg tagttatatt acttttgctt
    15541 tctctctctg ggttgcctcc attacttggt ttcatttcta agtggttggt ggtgtacgta
    15601 ggaagtaaag gggcattgtc ttttgtgctt tttttgctta ttttaggttc tcttataaga
    15661 ttgttttact atttaaggtt gtttttttct ttctttttaa atttttttaa gaataataat
    15721 aaagagctga atgcggcttc tagtaagagg gttattgttt ctgtatctat attaaatctt
    15781 gttgggggag ttataatttt gttgagcaga tttattgaag gactctaaa
//
