# Supplementary material for: Relation between mitochondrial DNA hyperdiversity, mutation rate and mitochondrial genome evolution in Melarhaphe neritoides (Gastropoda: Littorinidae) and other Caenogastropoda
Source: Sci Rep. 2018 Dec 19;8:17964. doi: 10.1038/s41598-018-36428-7 (PMC6299273; doi:10.1038/s41598-018-36428-7)
Supplement: Supplementary file 3 — Supplementary Dataset 1 [file 41598_2018_36428_MOESM3_ESM.zip › Conus textile NC_008797.gb]

LOCUS       Conus_textile_NC       15562 bp    DNA     linear   INV 31-JAN-2018
DEFINITION  Conus textile mitochondrion, complete genome.
ACCESSION   NC_008797
KEYWORDS    RefSeq.
SOURCE      mitochondrion Conus textile (cloth-of-gold cone)
  ORGANISM  Conus textile
            Eukaryota; Metazoa; Lophotrochozoa; Mollusca; Gastropoda;
            Caenogastropoda; Hypsogastropoda; Neogastropoda; Conoidea; Conidae;
            Conus.
REFERENCE   1  (bases 1 to 15562)
  AUTHORS   Bandyopadhyay,P.K., Stevenson,B.J., Cady,M.T. and Olivera,B.M.
  TITLE     The complete mitochondrial sequence and gene order of the cone
            snail Conus textile
  JOURNAL   Unpublished
REFERENCE   2  (bases 1 to 15562)
  CONSRTM   NCBI Genome Project
  TITLE     Direct Submission
  JOURNAL   Submitted (17-JAN-2007) National Center for Biotechnology
            Information, NIH, Bethesda, MD 20894, USA
REFERENCE   3  (bases 1 to 15562)
  AUTHORS   Bandyopadhyay,P.K., Stevenson,B.J., Cady,M.T. and Olivera,B.M.
  TITLE     Direct Submission
  JOURNAL   Submitted (20-JUL-2006) Biology, University of Utah, 257 South 1400
            East, Salt Lake City, UT 84112, USA
COMMENT     REVIEWED REFSEQ: This record has been curated by NCBI staff. The
            reference sequence was derived from DQ862058. COMPLETENESS: full
            length.
FEATURES             Location/Qualifiers
     source          1..15562
                     /organism="Conus textile"
                     /organelle="mitochondrion"
                     /mol_type="genomic DNA"
                     /db_xref="taxon:6494"
     CDS             1..1548
                     /gene="COX1"
                     /codon_start=1
                     /transl_table=5
                     /product="cytochrome c oxidase subunit I"
                     /protein_id="YP_001004248.1"
                     /db_xref="GI:122891687"
                     /db_xref="GeneID:4712042"
                     /translation="MRWLFSTNHKDIGTLYILFGMWSGLVGTALSLLIRAELGQLGAL
                     LGDDQLYNVIVTAHAFVMIFFLVMPMMIGGFGNWLVPLMLGAPDMVFPRLNNMSFWLL
                     PPALLLLLSSAAVESGVGTGWTVYPPLAGNLAHAGGSVDLAIFSLHLAGVSSILGAVN
                     FITTIINMRWQGMKFERLSLFVWSVKITAILLLLSLPVLAGAITMLLTDRNFNTAFFD
                     PAGGGDPILYQHLFWFFGHPEVYILILPGFGMISHIVSHYSAKKETFGTLGMIYAMLA
                     IGVLGFIVWAHHMFTVGMDVDTRAYFTAATMIIAVPTGIKVFSWLATIHGAKIKYETP
                     MLWGLGFIFLFTVGGLTGIVLSNSSLDIMLHDTYYVVAHFHYVLSMGAVFALFGAFNY
                     WFPLLSGVTLHSRWTKAHFYIMFIGVNVTFFPQHFLGLSGMPRRYSDYPDCYTKWNVV
                     SSIGSMISFVAVLYFMVIVWEALVSQRSVVWSTHLSTALEWDNILPADFHNSAETGAC
                     VSSHSAS"
     gene            1..1548
                     /gene="COX1"
                     /db_xref="GeneID:4712042"
     CDS             1714..2400
                     /gene="COX2"
                     /codon_start=1
                     /transl_table=5
                     /product="cytochrome c oxidase subunit II"
                     /protein_id="YP_001004249.1"
                     /db_xref="GI:122891688"
                     /db_xref="GeneID:4712048"
                     /translation="MSLWGQLGFQDAASALMEEMIFFHDHAMMILVMIISLVGYAAVS
                     LMLGSYTCRSLVEGQEIETIWTIVPAVILVFLALPSLRLLYLLDEISDCSLTVKSIGH
                     QWYWSYEYSDFSNIEFDSYMIPTNELEVGDFRLLEVDHRVVLPTQTDIRVLVTSADVI
                     HSWTVPSLGVKVDAIPGRLNQLGFFIKHPGVFYGQCSEICGANHSFMPIVVEAIPLAN
                     FMEWVINVSD"
     gene            1714..2400
                     /gene="COX2"
                     /db_xref="GeneID:4712048"
     tRNA            2401..2467
                     /product="tRNA-Asp"
     CDS             2468..2629
                     /gene="ATP8"
                     /codon_start=1
                     /transl_table=5
                     /product="ATP synthase F0 subunit 8"
                     /protein_id="YP_001004250.1"
                     /db_xref="GI:122891689"
                     /db_xref="GeneID:4712049"
                     /translation="MPQLSPLNWILLFILFWATVLSVSILIWWSSKTMFFTKSSDYSS
                     LKKENKWSW"
     gene            2468..2629
                     /gene="ATP8"
                     /db_xref="GeneID:4712049"
     CDS             2636..3331
                     /gene="ATP6"
                     /codon_start=1
                     /transl_table=5
                     /product="ATP synthase F0 subunit 6"
                     /protein_id="YP_001004251.1"
                     /db_xref="GI:122891690"
                     /db_xref="GeneID:4712046"
                     /translation="MLVDIFSSFDDNNQVFMSLYILMWLFSLVMIVLFSSSFWMAHPR
                     WNTFINSFKDTASSQVFRSFGLNMGGFINLVTGLFLFLILMNMCGLIPYVFSTTSHLA
                     VSLTLGLPLWLTLIISAVAYNPGSVVAGLLPMGAPAPLNPFLVLIETVSIMVRPITLS
                     VRLTANMSAGHIVLTLIGNYLTSGLFVSSLFSIFLLLLIQVLYTVFEFGISLIQAYIF
                     CLLITLYSDEHPH"
     gene            2636..3331
                     /gene="ATP6"
                     /db_xref="GeneID:4712046"
     tRNA            complement(3367..3434)
                     /product="tRNA-Met"
     tRNA            complement(3442..3507)
                     /product="tRNA-Tyr"
     tRNA            complement(3509..3575)
                     /product="tRNA-Cys"
     tRNA            complement(3576..3641)
                     /product="tRNA-Trp"
     tRNA            complement(3639..3705)
                     /product="tRNA-Gln"
     tRNA            complement(3715..3781)
                     /product="tRNA-Gly"
     tRNA            complement(3783..3850)
                     /product="tRNA-Glu"
     rRNA            3851..4808
                     /product="s-rRNA"
                     /note="putative span"
     tRNA            4809..4876
                     /product="tRNA-Val"
     rRNA            4877..6254
                     /product="l-rRNA"
                     /note="putative span"
     tRNA            6255..6324
                     /product="tRNA-Leu"
     tRNA            6331..6399
                     /product="tRNA-Leu"
     CDS             6400..7341
                     /gene="ND1"
                     /codon_start=1
                     /transl_table=5
                     /product="NADH dehydrogenase subunit 1"
                     /protein_id="YP_001004252.1"
                     /db_xref="GI:122891691"
                     /db_xref="GeneID:4712050"
                     /translation="MYLSIISCLFTYVCILLAVAFFTLLERKGLSYIQLRKGPNKVGM
                     MGLPQPIADAAKLLTKEIAKPTSANRSLYFVAPVFSFILALLLWQLYPSLYSLSYFKS
                     GILFFLCVSGMNVYGTLLAGWASNSKYALLGGLRAIAQTISYEVSMALILLFPLFLVG
                     SFNFVEIKEAQEMVWFSLLMLPVSLLWFTTCVAETNRAPFDFAEGESELVSGFNIEYG
                     AAGFALIFLAEYANILVMSLFSALLFFGGSSLIVFESDLCFMFKVLFFAFAFIWVRGS
                     YPRFRYDLLMALTWKAFLPVALCSLMLVSLLGFNLLH"
     gene            6400..7341
                     /gene="ND1"
                     /db_xref="GeneID:4712050"
     tRNA            7346..7412
                     /product="tRNA-Pro"
     CDS             7413..7913
                     /gene="ND6"
                     /codon_start=1
                     /transl_table=5
                     /product="NADH dehydrogenase subunit 6"
                     /protein_id="YP_001004253.1"
                     /db_xref="GI:122891692"
                     /db_xref="GeneID:4712044"
                     /translation="MSSLFIITLTLSTLLILPMMSQPLSLGLVIMISTLFMCLISGMT
                     ISAWYGYILFLIYVGGLLVMFAYVAALSPNVLFGGITPLLSLILLFPMLFVFLYFCYL
                     KDSSYLSFHSSFSKLMYLKMYGVELISPYMISVLIGLGTILLINLIVVAKICYYQQAS
                     LRPFKM"
     gene            7413..7913
                     /gene="ND6"
                     /db_xref="GeneID:4712044"
     CDS             7924..9063
                     /gene="CYTB"
                     /codon_start=1
                     /transl_table=5
                     /product="cytochrome b"
                     /protein_id="YP_001004254.1"
                     /db_xref="GI:122891693"
                     /db_xref="GeneID:4712047"
                     /translation="MRSPLRKVHPVRKVVNGAFVDLPAPSNLSIWWNFGSLLGLCLVI
                     QIATGLFLAMHYTAHVDLAFSSVIHISRDVTYGWLLRALHANGASWFFICIYLHIGRG
                     MYYGSYLQLHTWNIGVILLFLTMATAFLGYVLPWGQMSFWGATVITNLLSAVPYIGKM
                     LVEWVWGGFAVDNATLTRFFALHFLLPFAIAGLAILHMLFLHETGSNNPLGLNSDGEK
                     IPFHSYYTFKDLVGFLVVVFLLSMLALFSPQLLTDPENFIPANPLVTPVHIQPEWYFL
                     FAYAILRSIPNKLGGVIGLVGSILVLFILPFSHQAKFRSMAYYPANQVLFWTYIGIFL
                     VLTWIGSCPVETPYEQIGQVFTGLYFLYFILNPLVQKGWDYILDY"
     gene            7924..9063
                     /gene="CYTB"
                     /db_xref="GeneID:4712047"
     tRNA            9077..9141
                     /product="tRNA-Ser"
     tRNA            complement(9152..9217)
                     /product="tRNA-Thr"
     CDS             9239..9535
                     /gene="ND4L"
                     /codon_start=1
                     /transl_table=5
                     /product="NADH dehydrogenase subunit 4L"
                     /protein_id="YP_001004255.1"
                     /db_xref="GI:122891694"
                     /db_xref="GeneID:4712051"
                     /translation="MSTFHLTMLSIFGVMVPLLTLSLQYKHLLSILLSLEAVTMNLFV
                     LMFSMSSNISLSGETSLILITLGACEASLGLAILVAIIRAEGNDYVSSFTMHKC"
     gene            9239..9535
                     /gene="ND4L"
                     /db_xref="GeneID:4712051"
     CDS             9529..10911
                     /gene="ND4"
                     /codon_start=1
                     /transl_table=5
                     /product="NADH dehydrogenase subunit 4"
                     /protein_id="YP_001004256.1"
                     /db_xref="GI:122891695"
                     /db_xref="GeneID:4712040"
                     /translation="MLGILLANLLALMMFSLIEKKWSWYLKSWSLALLSVLSLMHLFS
                     PFFSYEKSSYFMSYDSMSLMLISLTLWISLMMMLASQSSVKLSKNNDSIFSQLIMSMN
                     LILMLTFLCSNSLLFYFLFEASLIPTLMLILGWGYQPERLQAGMYMMIYTVAASLPLL
                     FCIVWASHKIFCSEMLISSTLRLHAILPQYMWQWSLLGILVFAAFLVKLPMFSVHLWL
                     PKAHVEAPVAGSMVLAAILLKLGGYGILRFFQYFNFIPLYSLVILFSIAMWGGMITSI
                     ICFRQVDLKSLIAYSSIGHMSLMLAGAFSNSSWGWSGALILMLSHGFCSSALFALANY
                     TYEKTQTRSLLLNKGMLMFLPSLTMWWFLFCIINMAAPPSINLLGEIMIFPAVIFSSS
                     YCLLPLAFMSFFSALYSMYLFTTIHHGGSPKFIKPFIMTKSPNFLLLFLHWIPANLLI
                     LKGELVSIWV"
     gene            9529..10911
                     /gene="ND4"
                     /db_xref="GeneID:4712040"
     tRNA            10911..10979
                     /product="tRNA-His"
     CDS             10980..12695
                     /gene="ND5"
                     /codon_start=1
                     /transl_table=5
                     /product="NADH dehydrogenase subunit 5"
                     /protein_id="YP_001004257.1"
                     /db_xref="GI:122891696"
                     /db_xref="GeneID:4712043"
                     /translation="MNNLKASSISSIFLIMYSVILLPMTLAFFLTSSSIILEWSISQA
                     SSCYLTFIFILDSVSLSFSNIVCLISGCVMMFSSSYMAHDPFLKRFTWLVMLFVLSMN
                     LLVFIPSLPALLLGWDGLGIVSFALVIYYQNMKSLGAGMITVLANRIGDVMILISIGL
                     LVLQGHWLIICIWDFHLKMWLSLTITIAAMTKSAQIPFSSWLPAAMAAPTPVSALVHS
                     STLVTAGVYLLIRFFPFLDTFYGFKVGLLFISVLTLLMAGIGANCENDLKKIIALSTL
                     SQLGVMMMSLAMSMPFLALFHLYTHALFKALLFLCAGMIIHNSANNQDIRYMGSLFSQ
                     LPLTVACMNVANLSLCGAPFLSGFYSKDLILELSLSSPVSFIMVLLIFLATGMTSAYS
                     MRLSASCLWSPLKGNSYHAKQDLDPYVNWAITILTLAAVSSGLFFQLVFIPFSSSLFI
                     LPFHLKMLTSFVIVSGLFFAFILWDDTREQKKMDKTKFFFSTMWFLAPISAQPLTKLS
                     MKMGTSMMKSVDMGWLEVVGGQGAFFMASSLSLANQKVQMKSFNFFVMLSLLSILFLM
                     QSILH"
     gene            10980..12695
                     /gene="ND5"
                     /db_xref="GeneID:4712043"
     tRNA            12695..12759
                     /product="tRNA-Phe"
     CDS             12886..13665
                     /gene="COX3"
                     /codon_start=1
                     /transl_table=5
                     /product="cytochrome c oxidase subunit III"
                     /protein_id="YP_001004258.1"
                     /db_xref="GI:122891697"
                     /db_xref="GeneID:4712052"
                     /translation="MARNPFHLVEFSPWPLTGSMGALFLTSGLAGWFHGYGFVSAGMG
                     LLLIGITMIQWWRDVIREATFQGYHSIKVSKGLRWGMILFIVSEVCFFFAFFWAYFHS
                     SLAPSTELGSCWPPAGIVPLNPFEVPLLNTGVLLASGVTVTWAHHSLMEGDGPGGLQG
                     LVATVILGVYFTFLQAGEYYEASFTIADGAYGSSFFVATGFHGLHVLIGSTFLLVCLV
                     RVWLQHFSTGHHFGFEAAAWYWHFVDVVWLFLYLSIYWWGC"
     gene            12886..13665
                     /gene="COX3"
                     /db_xref="GeneID:4712052"
     tRNA            13693..13763
                     /product="tRNA-Lys"
     tRNA            13769..13835
                     /product="tRNA-Ala"
     tRNA            13840..13908
                     /product="tRNA-Arg"
     tRNA            13920..13988
                     /product="tRNA-Asn"
     tRNA            14001..14071
                     /product="tRNA-Ile"
     CDS             14077..14430
                     /gene="ND3"
                     /codon_start=1
                     /transl_table=5
                     /product="NADH dehydrogenase subunit 3"
                     /protein_id="YP_001004259.1"
                     /db_xref="GI:122891698"
                     /db_xref="GeneID:4712041"
                     /translation="MMSSFYSSVMALVISVVVMVLGWVLSKRANEDREKSSPFECGFD
                     PVKSARLPFSLRFFLLAIIFLIFDIEIVLLFPILVSVSGEMSVGLILGLFVFLLILVI
                     GLFHEWNEGSLDWAQ"
     gene            14077..14430
                     /gene="ND3"
                     /db_xref="GeneID:4712041"
     tRNA            14439..14506
                     /product="tRNA-Ser"
     CDS             14507..15562
                     /gene="ND2"
                     /codon_start=1
                     /transl_table=5
                     /product="NADH dehydrogenase subunit 2"
                     /protein_id="YP_001004260.1"
                     /db_xref="GI:122891699"
                     /db_xref="GeneID:4712045"
                     /translation="MFSSLPFGLMFLSVMGFGTMMSLSSVHWLGIWAGLEMNLIGFLP
                     MLIYQKKVSESESAVKYFIVQALGSSLLIFGSLLSFSTSFGWDTISMSNGSGLGLCAL
                     VSGLSVKLGVFPFHYWVPSVMAGLSWFSRMLLATWQKLAPLFLLLSLCELGETKELPV
                     LFCIMSAGSALVGGIGGLNQTQIRALLAYSSIGHLGWMLFAMLHSEWCMKLYLLVYLS
                     ITASLFMSLWLKDSSAMKDVSSLKHFKAYHLVIMLLLLSLSGLPPLLGFVSKWLVVYI
                     GSSGSFLFIIFLLILGSLMSLFYYLSLFFSFFLNFFKNNDSGSDIATMKSGVILISVL
                     NMVGGALILLSNFMGMM"
     gene            14507..15562
                     /gene="ND2"
                     /db_xref="GeneID:4712045"
ORIGIN      
        1 atgcgatggc tattttctac aaaccataaa gatattggga cattgtatat tttatttggt
       61 atatggtctg ggttggttgg aaccgcccta aggttgttga ttcgtgcaga gttagggcaa
      121 ctaggtgctt tgcttggaga tgatcagctg tataatgtaa tcgtaacagc acatgctttt
      181 gttatgattt ttttcttggt aatgcctata ataattggag gttttgggaa ctggttagta
      241 cccctaatat taggagctcc ggatatagta tttccacgtt taaacaatat gagtttttgg
      301 cttttgccgc ctgcgctttt acttctctta tcatcagcag ctgtagaaag aggggtaggg
      361 acaggatgga ctgtatatcc acctttagca ggaaatttag cgcatgccgg cggatctgta
      421 gatctagcga ttttttcttt gcatcttgct ggggtttctt ctattttagg agctgtaaat
      481 tttattacta cgattattaa tatacgatga caaggaataa aatttgagcg cctttcactg
      541 tttgtatgat ctgtaaaaat tacagctatt ttgcttcttt tatctctgcc tgtgttagct
      601 ggggctatta ctatactttt gactgatcga aattttaata ctgccttttt tgatcctgca
      661 ggaggtgggg atcctatttt ataccagcat ttattttgat tttttgggca tccagaagta
      721 tatattttga ttttgccagg gtttggtata atttctcata ttgttagaca ttattcggca
      781 aagaaagaaa cctttggaac tcttgggata atttatgcaa tacttgctat tggtgtttta
      841 ggttttattg tgtgagccca ccacatgttt acagttggaa tggatgttga tacacgggct
      901 tattttaccg cagccactat aattattgct gttcctacag gaattaaggt atttagctga
      961 cttgctacaa ttcacggagc taagattaag tatgaaactc caatgctttg aggtctgggt
     1021 tttattttct tatttacagt tggaggttta actggaattg tgttatcaaa ctcttcctta
     1081 gatattatgc tacatgatac ttattatgtt gttgcgcatt ttcactatgt gctttcaatg
     1141 ggagctgttt tcgcattatt cggagccttt aattactgat ttccattatt aagaggtgtt
     1201 acacttcata gacgatgaac taaagctcat ttttatatta tgtttatcgg tgtaaatgta
     1261 actttctttc ctcaacactt tttaggttta agtggtatac cacgacggta ttcagattat
     1321 ccagattgct acactaagtg aaatgttgtc tcatcaattg ggtcaatgat ttcttttgtt
     1381 gctgttttat actttatggt aattgtgtgg gaagcgttag tttctcagcg aagtgttgtt
     1441 tgaagaacac acctaagaac agccttagaa tgagataata ttcttccagc agatttccac
     1501 aatagagctg aaactggagc atgtgtaaga tcacacagtg ctagctagtg tattatttta
     1561 tctaaaggca tacatagcga aggccctagt ataatgctgt tttgtttaat tagtttagtt
     1621 gcatagtagg ttttaagttt atttttggtg gttataaaac ctagggtgca tacatgagag
     1681 tatgaaaata tattaacaga tattatatca cttatgagtc tatgaggaca attaggattt
     1741 caagatgcag cgtcagctct tatagaggag ataatttttt ttcacgatca tgctataatg
     1801 attttggtta taattattag attagtaggt tacgcagctg tttcgcttat attaggtaga
     1861 tatacttgcc gttcgctagt agaaggtcag gaaattgaga ctatttgaac tattgtgcct
     1921 gcagttattt tggtgttttt ggctcttcct tcattgcgct tgttatattt acttgatgaa
     1981 attagtgatt gtagattaac agttaagaga attgggcatc agtggtattg aagttatgag
     2041 tattcggact tttcaaatat tgagtttgat tcatatataa ttccgactaa cgagcttgaa
     2101 gttggagatt ttcggctact tgaggtagac catcgagttg tgttgccgac tcagacagat
     2161 attcgggttc ttgttacttc tgcagatgta attcattcct gaactgttcc ttcattgggt
     2221 gtaaaagtag atgccattcc gggccgtctt aatcaattgg gattttttat taagcatcct
     2281 ggggtgtttt atgggcagtg ttcagagatt tgtggtgcta atcactcttt tatgcccatt
     2341 gtagtggaag ctattccttt agctaatttt atggagtggg ttattaatgt ttctgattaa
     2401 gagagattag ttaaattata atataagatt gtcagtctta cgttgctagt taaactagta
     2461 tctcttgatg cctcagttgt cacctttaaa ttgaatttta ttgtttattt tgttctgggc
     2521 taccgttctt agtgtctcta ttcttatttg atggtcaaga aaaactatgt ttttcacaaa
     2581 aagctctgat tattctagcc taaaaaagga gaataaatga agttgatagt taagaatgct
     2641 tgttgatatt ttctcttcat ttgatgacaa taaccaagtt tttatatcgt tatatatttt
     2701 aatgtgactc ttttctcttg taataattgt tctttttagt tcttctttct ggatagcaca
     2761 tccacggtga aacactttta ttaactcttt caaggatacc gcctcttctc aagtatttcg
     2821 ttctttcggg ttaaatatag ggggtttcat taatttagtt actggtttat ttttattttt
     2881 aattttgata aatatgtgtg gcttaattcc ttatgttttt agaacaacta gtcatttagc
     2941 agtttcttta actttgggtt tgccgttatg acttactcta attatttcag ctgtagctta
     3001 taacccagga tctgttgtag ctggtctctt accaatggga gcacctgccc ctttaaaccc
     3061 tttccttgtt cttattgaga cagtaagaat tatggttcgg cctattaccc tttccgtgcg
     3121 gctaacagct aatataagag cggggcatat tgttttaaca ttaattggga attacctaac
     3181 ttccggactg tttgtctcat cattattttc aatctttctt ctattattaa ttcaagtact
     3241 ctacacagtc tttgaatttg gtattagcct tattcaggct tatattttct gtcttctaat
     3301 tacactttat tcagatgaac acccacatta gccttatata taaaacacta aaaattaaaa
     3361 ttattactgt aaaagaatag ttcattcata tttggggtat gaacccaaaa gcttaatatt
     3421 tagcttattt tacaccgctg tttgtcgggg aaatttaatt ccgttaatag atctacagtc
     3481 taccgcctct agctcagcca ccagacaaac acactgggag atattcatcc tttttcgatt
     3541 ttgcaggtcg acgttttata ataaactaca gtgagcaagg actaaagaat cttctttatt
     3601 tcaggctttg aaggcctgca gttttaataa cttaagacct tatcaggagg atgtgaacct
     3661 ctcttaagaa atcaaaattc ttagtgccct aacaccgcta gataaagttg aacatatctc
     3721 ttttaaaatt atttaaactt tctgcttgga aggcaaatgt acttcttcat actcaaaaga
     3781 tttattctag atagatctta ttctatacct ttaggatgaa aacctaacgt gctttttaca
     3841 cctcaagaac tttcatagat aagataggat tacgtatttt aaatctaatt ttggtaagca
     3901 caaataggtc aaattaaacg gttaaaactt ggctctgatt ttaggtatgg cgtgtactaa
     3961 aggatacaca tggctttttt ggaaagaggt gaggtgaaag ataaactatt aaaaattagc
     4021 aaaaagccat aataataaag tctttttgga tgttatagtg aacatgatat cctgaaatcc
     4081 ccactaacac cagtgttgaa gattaagaaa agagcgaaag cttgtattag tttagtaaat
     4141 aaaatttggt taatttggtg ccagcatccg cggttaaacc aagaaattta gtcattcttt
     4201 tacggtaaaa agacagttag gcaaaaatat gaaaaggact attggatcct cagtatagga
     4261 gtaaaatcta aatactgata gttataccga atatagtttg ttgatgtgct gagtctgtga
     4321 tagctttaag ggaaactggg attggatacc ccattatttt tagttgtaaa tttagtttag
     4381 acttaccgga gtactacgaa taaaaaagtt taaaactcaa agggcttggc ggtgttttag
     4441 acctctcagg ggaacctgtc tcgtaatcga caatccgcgc tagacctgac cttttatagc
     4501 aatacagcct gtataccgtc gtcgtcaggt aacttcttaa aatatagtag ttagcccgag
     4561 aatcagatta attaaaacgt cagatcaagg tgcagctaat aaaaaggtga ggatgggtta
     4621 caattacata tttgtaatta cggaaaaata cttgaaatga agtattttaa aggaggactt
     4681 gaaagtaatt ttaataatat aaataaaatg aatagggctc tgaaacgtgc acacatcgcc
     4741 cgtcgctctc gttgaaaaat gagataagtc gtaacatagt aggggtaatg gaaattgttc
     4801 ctaggctgaa agatgtagta taaaaaaata catttcattt acactgaaaa tatatttaag
     4861 aagtaaatcg tctttaaatt tgatgttggc agttaaatat gattgagagc ttaagataat
     4921 tttgtgtaag aaacattaga ggatctagta aaggcgattg aagtttaata ttttctgcat
     4981 gtttatagta ctgtgaagga aagtataaaa ttgaaagtta gaaatgctta aagcttgtac
     5041 cttttgcatc atggtttaac tagattagtt tctaaataga ggatctcgaa acctagtgag
     5101 ctattcttac tctgttttat agatcatata acgagttggt tgtggcaaaa atctctcaag
     5161 aactaagaat agatatgaaa ttttattcgc actgggtgat agctagttct tttcaacagg
     5221 tatattagta ccttgggttg taagcctaat aagataaata agattttgtt ttgtttatgg
     5281 cagcctagtt agacttttga ggacaagctc gaaagtgata tcaaaattac atctaatttt
     5341 ttttgaaaca taagcttagt aatggttatt aatataaggg attttgttat aattcatttt
     5401 atagttatta atataattta tttgtttgta agtatagaga agaaatttta gtgattttaa
     5461 tataaaatat tttcatgtta agatgagtat tgtcttattt atttaatata ctaacaagct
     5521 aaaagttagt attttttcta gtatcttaaa ataaaatcgt aaaaaggaac tcggcaaata
     5581 ttgtattctg cctgtttatc aaaaacatgg cttcgtgtaa gtgttaaaat acgaagtcgg
     5641 acctgcccag tgagttttaa acggccgcgg tactctgacc gtgcaaaggt agcataatca
     5701 tttgccttat aattgaaggc tggaatgaat ggtttgacaa gaatacacct gtctctttta
     5761 gattacttag aattttatct ttggatgaaa aagtccagat ataattaaaa gacaagaaga
     5821 ccctatcgag ctttagggaa gttaatagac ttggtttgaa ccaatataga taaaaggaaa
     5881 actattaaat actttggttg gggcaaccga ggagcaagta aagcctcctt taaacagtga
     5941 atcctgcatg tggtgatcca aattttttga tcaaaggaat tagttaccgt agggataaca
     6001 gcattatctt ttttaagagc ccatatcgaa aaaaaggttt gtgacctcga tgttggacca
     6061 gaatgtccta aagatgcaga agtctttaag ggttggtctg ttcgaccatt aaaattctac
     6121 gtatcgagtt cagaccggga ccggcgtgag ccaggtcagt ttctatcttt atattttttg
     6181 gttgcaccta gtacgaaagg accggcgtaa catataatat atttttatta gatcaaatat
     6241 aatttaactt tgaaatcaaa ttagcaaaga attatgcgat tgatttagga tcaatagaca
     6301 taggttaaaa tcctttattt gatagaagga atagaggtgg cagattaagt gcattaggtt
     6361 taagccctaa agataaagat gaaaattctt tcctttataa tgtatctaag aattatttcc
     6421 tgtttgttta cttatgtttg tattttacta gcggtcgctt tttttactct cttagaacgt
     6481 aaaggtttaa ggtacattca gttgcggaaa gggcctaata aggtcggtat aatgggtttg
     6541 ccccagccaa ttgcagatgc tgccaagttg ctaacaaaag aaattgctaa gccaacgaga
     6601 gctaatcgtt ctttatattt tgttgctccg gtatttagat ttattttggc tttattgtta
     6661 tgacagcttt atccaagctt atactctctc tcttatttta agtctggaat tctattcttt
     6721 ttatgtgtat ctggcataaa tgtttatggg actcttttag cagggtgagc atctaattct
     6781 aagtatgctc ttttaggggg tcttcgtgcc attgcacaaa ccatttctta tgaggtaagt
     6841 atagctttaa ttttgctatt tcctctgttc ttagttggga gatttaattt tgttgagatt
     6901 aaagaggctc aggagatggt atggtttagt ctccttatac ttcctgtctc tttgttgtgg
     6961 tttactactt gtgtcgcaga aacaaaccga gctccttttg attttgcaga aggagagtct
     7021 gaattagtgt ctggttttaa cattgaatat ggggcggctg gttttgcttt aattttcctg
     7081 gctgagtatg ctaatatttt agttataaga ctattttctg ctcttttatt ttttggtgga
     7141 aggtccctta ttgtttttga gagggatcta tgttttatat ttaaagtgct tttctttgcc
     7201 tttgctttta tttgagtgcg gggcagctat cctcgattcc gttatgatct tttgatggct
     7261 ttaacttgaa aagcttttct tccggttgcc ttatgctcac ttatgcttgt ttcacttttg
     7321 ggctttaacc tgcttcatta gtaatcagga ttgtagttta aataaaacat ttgcattgga
     7381 agctaaaaat caggcgaatg cctgcatctt gaatgagcag attgtttatt attactttaa
     7441 ctctttctac tttacttatt cttcctataa taaggcagcc gttaagccta gggctggtga
     7501 ttataatttc aacattgttt atatgcttaa ttagtggtat aacgatttct gcatgatatg
     7561 gttatatttt attcttaatt tatgttggtg gacttctagt tatgttcgct tatgttgcag
     7621 ccttgtctcc taatgttcta tttgggggga ttactcctct tttaagtctc attttacttt
     7681 ttcctatatt atttgtattc ctttattttt gttatttaaa ggactcctct tatcttaggt
     7741 ttcattcttc ttttagtaag cttatatact taaaaatata tggggttgag ctgatttccc
     7801 cttatataat ttctgtgcta attggattag gaacgatttt acttattaat ctaattgtag
     7861 tagcaaaaat ttgttattat cagcaggcct ctttgcggcc ttttaaaata taggtattta
     7921 tttatgcgaa gacctttacg aaaagttcat ccagttcgta aagttgtaaa tggagccttt
     7981 gttgacctgc ctgcaccatc aaacctttct atctgatgaa attttgggtc tcttttaggc
     8041 ttatgtttgg taatccagat tgcaactggt ctcttcttag ctatacacta tactgcacat
     8101 gtagacttag cttttagatc tgtaattcat atcagtcgag atgttactta tggttggttg
     8161 cttcgggctt tacatgccaa cggggcatct tgatttttta tttgtattta tttacatatt
     8221 ggccggggta tgtactatgg ttcctatctc caacttcaca catgaaatat tggtgtcatt
     8281 ttactatttc ttactatggc tacggcgttt cttggatatg ttcttccatg agggcagata
     8341 tctttttgag gagcaacggt aattactaat cttctatcag ctgttccata tattggaaaa
     8401 atgctagtag agtgagtatg aggtggattt gcagttgata atgccacttt aactcgattc
     8461 tttgcactcc attttcttct tccatttgca attgctggat tggccatctt gcatatatta
     8521 tttctgcatg agacaggttc taataatcct ttaggcctaa acagagatgg cgaaaaaatt
     8581 ccatttcatt cttactatac ttttaaagac ttagttggtt tccttgttgt agttttttta
     8641 ttatcaatgt tagctttatt ttctcctcag cttttgacag atcctgaaaa ttttattcct
     8701 gctaaccccc tggtgactcc ggttcatatt cagcctgagt ggtatttttt gtttgcctat
     8761 gcaattcttc gatcaattcc taataagcta ggaggagtaa ttgggctagt tggttcaatt
     8821 ttagttttat ttattcttcc tttttctcat caagctaagt ttcggtctat agcatattat
     8881 cctgcaaatc aggttctttt ttgaacatat attggaattt ttcttgtgct tacctgaatt
     8941 gggaggtgtc ccgttgaaac accgtatgag cagattgggc aggtttttac aggactttat
     9001 ttcttatatt ttattctcaa ccctttagtt caaaaaggat gagactatat tttagattat
     9061 taagacgtta atttgtggtt gttccctggg ggcagtttgt cttgaaaata aactaaaagt
     9121 gttcgattcg cttcgcaacc ttaaatatat tagcagcgag aacgtttagt tcatcattgg
     9181 cttacaagac caatactttc atttaagcta tcgttgctac agctgtattc aaaaagaaat
     9241 gagaacattt catttaacta tattaagaat ctttggagtt atagtaccgc tcctaactct
     9301 ttctttacag tataagcact tgctaagaat tcttttgaga ttagaggctg ttactataaa
     9361 cctgtttgtt ttaatgtttt ctatgtctag taatatttca ttaagtggtg aaacctcttt
     9421 aattttaatt actttgggag cttgtgaagc tagcttaggc ttagcgattc ttgtagcaat
     9481 tattcgggca gaaggtaatg attacgtctc tagatttact atgcataaat gttaggtatt
     9541 ttattagcaa atctccttgc cttaataata ttttcattga ttgaaaaaaa atgatcctga
     9601 tatctaaaat cttgatcttt agccctatta agagtgcttt ccctaataca cttatttagg
     9661 ccctttttct cttacgaaaa atcaagatat tttatgaggt atgattcaat atctcttata
     9721 ttaatttcat tgactttatg gatttctctg ataataatgc ttgccagaca aagctcggta
     9781 aagttaagaa aaaataatga tagtattttt tcacagctca tcataagcat aaatctaatt
     9841 ttaatgttaa cttttctttg ttctaatagc ttgcttttct attttttatt tgaagcatct
     9901 ttaattccca ccctgatatt aattctaggc tgaggttatc agcccgagcg gctacaagct
     9961 ggtatatata taataattta tactgtagct gcttctctac cattattgtt ttgtattgtc
    10021 tgagcaaggc ataaaatttt ttgtagagaa atactaatta gaagaacttt acgcttacat
    10081 gctatcttac cacaatatat atgacaatga agcctacttg gcatcttggt atttgccgct
    10141 tttttagtaa agcttcctat attttcagta catctatgac ttcctaaggc acatgtagaa
    10201 gctccggtag ctggttctat ggtactggct gctattttat taaaactagg aggctatgga
    10261 attttgcgtt tcttccagta ctttaatttt attccactat acagcttagt tattctattt
    10321 tctattgcaa tgtgaggagg cataattacc agaattatct gttttcgtca agtggacttg
    10381 aaatctttaa ttgcatactc atctattggt catatatctc ttatgctagc tggagccttc
    10441 tctaacagat cttgaggatg aagaggtgct cttatcttga tattatctca tgggttttgt
    10501 tcttcagctc tctttgcttt agctaattat acttatgaaa aaactcaaac acggagtctc
    10561 ttactaaaca aggggatact aatatttctg ccctctttga ctatatgatg gttccttttt
    10621 tgtattatta atatggctgc tcctcccaga atcaatttac taggagagat tatgattttt
    10681 cctgctgtaa ttttttcttc ctcttattgc ttgcttcccc ttgctttcat gagtttcttt
    10741 tctgccttat atagtatata tctttttacc actattcatc atggtggtag tcctaagttt
    10801 atcaagccgt ttattataac aaaatcacct aatttcttgc ttttatttct tcattgaatt
    10861 cctgccaatc tactaattct aaaaggagag cttgtttcta tctgggttta gttaagttag
    10921 tttattgcca aaacgtcagc ctgtggattt gaagaaagga cttgaattcc tacttaacca
    10981 tgaataactt aaaagcctct tcaattagtt caattttcct tattatatat agggttattt
    11041 tacttcctat aactctcgct ttttttctaa cttctagtag aattatttta gagtgatcta
    11101 tctcacaggc aagatcctgt tacctaacat ttatttttat tttagactcc gttagcctga
    11161 gatttagaaa catcgtctgt cttatttctg ggtgtgtcat aatgttctct tctagctata
    11221 tagcccatga cccattttta aagcggttta cctgactagt tatgttattt gttctctcca
    11281 taaatctttt agtttttatc ccaagcctac cggctttatt attggggtga gacggcttag
    11341 gtattgtttc tttcgcttta gtgatttatt atcaaaatat aaaatcctta ggggctggta
    11401 taatcactgt attagctaat cgtattggcg atgttatgat tttaatctca attgggctct
    11461 tagttctaca ggggcactga ctaattatct gcatttgaga ttttcacctg aaaatatggc
    11521 tttctctgac tattacaatt gcagcaataa caaaaagagc ccaaattccg ttttcaagat
    11581 ggctaccagc agctatagct gcaccaactc cagtgtctgc tttagttcac tcgtcaaccc
    11641 tagtaacagc cggagtttat ttattaattc gattttttcc atttttagac accttttatg
    11701 ggttcaaggt tggtttatta tttatttctg tattaacact cttaatagcc ggaattggag
    11761 caaactgtga aaacgaccta aaaaagatta ttgctctatc taccttaagc cagctaggag
    11821 ttataataat aagcttagcg atatcaatgc catttttggc gctctttcat ctctatacac
    11881 atgctttatt taaggctttg ttatttctct gcgctggtat aattattcat aatagtgcca
    11941 acaatcaaga tattcgctat atagggtcct tgttctctca gcttcccttg actgtagctt
    12001 gtataaatgt tgctaacctt tctttatgcg gggcgccttt tttaagcggc ttttattcta
    12061 aagatcttat tttagagctg tctctttcta ggcctgttag ctttattata gtcttgttaa
    12121 tctttttagc aaccggaata actagagcct actcaatgcg gctttccgcc tcttgtctgt
    12181 gaagccccct taaaggaaac tcataccatg ctaagcagga cctagatcca tatgtaaact
    12241 gagccattac cattctaacc ctagcagctg tatcaagagg tctttttttc cagctagttt
    12301 ttattccatt ttcttcctct ttatttattt tgccatttca cctaaaaata cttacaagat
    12361 ttgtaattgt ttcaggtctt tttttcgcat ttattttatg agatgatact cgagaacaaa
    12421 aaaagataga taaaacaaaa ttcttttttt cgactatatg gtttcttgct ccaatctcgg
    12481 ctcagccact taccaagctg tctataaaga taggaacaag cataataaaa tcggtagaca
    12541 taggatgact tgaagtggta ggcggtcaag gagctttttt tatagcctca agcctctctc
    12601 tagcaaatca aaaagtacaa ataaagtctt ttaatttttt tgtaatactt tccttactaa
    12661 gaatcctatt tttaatgcaa tcaattctcc actaactttg atagcttaaa taagagcata
    12721 gcgctgaaga tgctagggta acaactttgt ttcaaggtgg caatattaat gcttctttca
    12781 ctaacgagct aaaaatcgat cacttttggt caaaaagtga tcgattttta ttatttttgg
    12841 cttggtagat tgctggtttt taagtaatca ggtagatgct aagacatggc acgaaatcca
    12901 tttcatttgg ttgaatttag accatgaccg ttaactggtt caatgggagc tctttttctt
    12961 acttcaggct tggctgggtg gtttcacggt tatgggtttg taagagctgg aataggtctg
    13021 ttgttaatcg ggattactat aattcagtga tggcgagatg ttattcgaga agctactttt
    13081 caggggtatc atagtattaa agtttcgaaa ggacttcgat gaggaataat tctctttatt
    13141 gtgtcagagg tttgtttctt ttttgctttt ttctgagctt attttcacag gagattagct
    13201 ccaagaacag aattggggtc atgctgacct cctgcaggga ttgtaccttt aaatcctttt
    13261 gaggttccgc ttcttaatac cggagttttg ttagcttctg gggttactgt aacatgggct
    13321 catcatagtt tgatagaggg tgatgggcct gggggactgc aaggtcttgt tgcaactgtg
    13381 attttagggg tttattttac ttttttacag gccggagagt attatgaggc ttcgtttact
    13441 attgcggatg gtgcctatgg ctctagtttt ttcgtggcga cgggattcca tggtttgcat
    13501 gtgcttattg ggagtacatt tcttttggtc tgtttagttc gggtttgact tcagcatttt
    13561 tctactggtc atcattttgg gtttgaagca gctgcttgat attgacattt tgttgatgtg
    13621 gtgtggttgt ttttatatct ttcaatttat tgatgaggat gctaagtttt agttactagt
    13681 aggtagtatt atttctaggt gactgagtta aagtgctaga cttttaatct agagacagca
    13741 tataataaat gtgctcctag aaggcataga cttggtactt taaattaaaa gatctgactt
    13801 gcattcagat gataagcttt taggcttccg ggtcagtgtg catagaaagc gagaagtttg
    13861 catctggctt cggaccagac tttgggggtg taagtccctt tctgtgcgta gaaaaatgtt
    13921 aaatgaaagc caaaaagagg cgcctagctg ttaattagga aattgtagtg tataaattac
    13981 tcatttagga ctaagatagt agtaccacgc cggatgaacg gaaatcattg atgttgatta
    14041 atatgggatc aggaaagtat ctctggtgct ataataatga tgagtagatt ttatagaagt
    14101 gttatagcct tggttatttc tgtcgtagtt atggtattag gatgagtttt atctaagcga
    14161 gcgaatgagg atcgggaaaa gagatctcct tttgagtgcg gtttcgatcc ggttaagtcg
    14221 gctcgtttgc ctttttcctt gcgtttcttt ttattagcaa ttattttcct tatttttgat
    14281 attgaaattg tcttactttt tccaatcttg gttagggtta ggggcgagat gtcggttgga
    14341 ctgattctag gattgtttgt ttttctgtta attcttgtta ttgggctttt tcatgagtga
    14401 aatgaagggt cattagattg ggctcaatag agaattgtag aagagacttg gagtaaagca
    14461 gggctgctaa ctttgctttg ggtaattcga ttatatccct cttcttatgt tttcaagtct
    14521 tccgtttggg ttaatatttt tatctgtaat agggtttggg actataatgt ctctttcttc
    14581 tgtccattgg ttggggattt gagcgggttt agaaataaat ttgattgggt ttttaccaat
    14641 acttatctac caaaaaaagg tttctgaaag agagtctgct gttaagtatt tcattgttca
    14701 ggcgctaggg tctagtttat tgatttttgg gagtctttta agatttagaa cttcttttgg
    14761 gtgggatacg atctcaatga gcaacggtag tgggctcggt ctttgtgccc tagtaagagg
    14821 gctgtctgta aagcttgggg tattcccctt tcactattgg gttcctagag taatggctgg
    14881 tttatcatga ttttcccgta tattgctagc aacctgacag aagttggctc cgttattttt
    14941 acttctttct ttatgtgagt taggtgaaac aaaagaactg cctgttttgt tttgtattat
    15001 aagtgcgggg agagctttgg tcggtggtat tggggggcta aaccagacac aaatccgggc
    15061 gcttcttgct tattcatcta ttgggcattt aggttgaatg ctctttgcta tgcttcatag
    15121 agagtgatgt ataaagttat atttacttgt ttatctaagt attactgcct ctttgtttat
    15181 aagcttatga ttaaaagatt ctagagctat aaaagatgtt agtagattga agcactttaa
    15241 agcctatcat ttagtaatta tgttgttatt actttctctt tctgggttac ctccgctttt
    15301 aggtttcgtt tctaagtgat tagtggtcta tattggtaga aggggatcgt tcttatttat
    15361 tattttttta ttaattttgg gatctctcat aaggctattt tattatttaa gactgttttt
    15421 ttcttttttc ttaaattttt ttaagaataa tgacagggga tcagatattg ctactatgaa
    15481 aagaggcgtt attttgattt ctgtgttaaa catggttgga ggggcgttaa tcttattgag
    15541 gaattttatg ggaatgatat aa
//
