# Supplementary material for: Relation between mitochondrial DNA hyperdiversity, mutation rate and mitochondrial genome evolution in Melarhaphe neritoides (Gastropoda: Littorinidae) and other Caenogastropoda
Source: Sci Rep. 2018 Dec 19;8:17964. doi: 10.1038/s41598-018-36428-7 (PMC6299273; doi:10.1038/s41598-018-36428-7)
Supplement: Supplementary file 3 — Supplementary Dataset 1 [file 41598_2018_36428_MOESM3_ESM.zip › Cymbium olla NC_013245.gb]

LOCUS       Cymbium_olla_NC_       15375 bp    DNA     linear   INV 31-JAN-2018
DEFINITION  Cymbium olla mitochondrion, complete genome.
ACCESSION   NC_013245
KEYWORDS    RefSeq.
SOURCE      mitochondrion Cymbium olla (pata-del-burro)
  ORGANISM  Cymbium olla
            Eukaryota; Metazoa; Lophotrochozoa; Mollusca; Gastropoda;
            Caenogastropoda; Hypsogastropoda; Neogastropoda; Volutoidea;
            Volutidae; Cymbium.
REFERENCE   1  (bases 1 to 15375)
  AUTHORS   Cunha,R.L., Grande,C. and Zardoya,R.
  TITLE     Neogastropod phylogenetic relationships based on entire
            mitochondrial genomes
  JOURNAL   BMC Evol. Biol. 9, 210 (2009)
  PUBMED    19698157
  REMARK    Publication Status: Online-Only
REFERENCE   2  (bases 1 to 15375)
  CONSRTM   NCBI Genome Project
  TITLE     Direct Submission
  JOURNAL   Submitted (18-SEP-2009) National Center for Biotechnology
            Information, NIH, Bethesda, MD 20894, USA
REFERENCE   3  (bases 1 to 15375)
  AUTHORS   Cunha,R.L., Castilho,R., Grande,C. and Zardoya,R.
  TITLE     Direct Submission
  JOURNAL   Submitted (16-JUN-2008) Departamento de Biodiversidad y Biologia
            Evolutiva, Museo Nacional de Ciencias Naturales -CSIC, Jose
            Gutierrez Abascal, 2, Madrid, Madrid 28006, Spain
COMMENT     PROVISIONAL REFSEQ: This record has not yet been subject to final
            NCBI review. The reference sequence is identical to EU827199.
            COMPLETENESS: full length.
FEATURES             Location/Qualifiers
     source          1..15375
                     /organism="Cymbium olla"
                     /organelle="mitochondrion"
                     /mol_type="genomic DNA"
                     /db_xref="taxon:543401"
     CDS             1..1536
                     /gene="COX1"
                     /codon_start=1
                     /transl_table=5
                     /product="cytochrome c oxidase subunit I"
                     /protein_id="YP_003204773.1"
                     /db_xref="GI:258649491"
                     /db_xref="GeneID:8445238"
                     /translation="MRWLFSTNHKDIGTLYILFGMWSGLVGTALSLLIRAELGQPGAL
                     LGDDQLYNVIVTAHAFVMIFFLVMPMMIGGFGNWLVPLMLGAPDMAFPRLNNMSFWLL
                     PPALLLLLSSAAVESGVGTGWTVYPPLAGNLAHAGGSVDLAIFSLHLAGASSILGAIN
                     FITTIMNMRWRGMQLERLPLFVWSLKITAILLLLSLPVLAGAITMLLTDRNFNTAFFD
                     PAGGGDPVLYQHLFWFFGHPEVYILILPGFGMISHIVSHYSVKKETFGTLGMIYAMLA
                     IGLLGFIVWAHHMFTVGMDVDTRAYFTAATMIIAVPTGIKVFSWLATIHGASIKYETP
                     MLWALGFIFLFTVGGLTGIVLSNSSLDIMLHDTYYVVAHFHYVLSMGAVFALFGAFNY
                     WFPLLSGVTLHNRWTKIHFYVMFIGVNMTFFPQHFLGLSGMPRRYSDYPDCYTKWNVI
                     SSVGSMVSFAAVLYFMVIVWEALVSQRSVIWSTHLSTALEWDNILPPDFHNAPETGAL
                     VAV"
     gene            1..1536
                     /gene="COX1"
                     /db_xref="GeneID:8445238"
     CDS             1556..2245
                     /gene="COX2"
                     /codon_start=1
                     /transl_table=5
                     /product="cytochrome c oxidase subunit II"
                     /protein_id="YP_003204774.1"
                     /db_xref="GI:258649492"
                     /db_xref="GeneID:8445226"
                     /translation="MGLWGQLGFQDAASPLMEELIFFHDHAMMILIMIISLVGYAAVS
                     LMVNKHTCRSLVEGQQIETIWTIVPALILIFLALPSLRLLYLLDEVGDCKLSIKSIGH
                     QWYWSYEYSDFLENIEFDSYMIPTNELESGDFRLLEVDHRVVVPTQTDIRVLVSSADV
                     IHSWAVPSMGVKVDAIPGRLNQLSFFIKHPGVFYGQCSEICGANHSFMPVVLEAIPLK
                     SFMEWIINVSK"
     gene            1556..2245
                     /gene="COX2"
                     /db_xref="GeneID:8445226"
     tRNA            2246..2310
                     /product="tRNA-Asp"
     CDS             2312..2467
                     /gene="ATP8"
                     /codon_start=1
                     /transl_table=5
                     /product="ATP synthase F0 subunit 8"
                     /protein_id="YP_003204775.1"
                     /db_xref="GI:258649493"
                     /db_xref="GeneID:8445227"
                     /translation="MPQLSPLNWVFLFMLFWFMISAISVMIWWSSKMNFNLESGFKDF
                     NENKWNW"
     gene            2312..2467
                     /gene="ATP8"
                     /db_xref="GeneID:8445227"
     CDS             2471..3163
                     /gene="ATP6"
                     /codon_start=1
                     /transl_table=5
                     /product="ATP synthase F0 subunit 6"
                     /protein_id="YP_003204776.1"
                     /db_xref="GI:258649494"
                     /db_xref="GeneID:8445228"
                     /translation="MLVDIFSSFDDSNQVFMSMYMFTWFFSSVLILFFSSMYWITIPR
                     WGIVMMSFKITVSSQVFRSTGSNLGGFINIVTALFLFLILANFSGLIPYVFSTTSHLA
                     ISFSLGLPLWASLILSSSLYNFSSVVASLLPMGAPAPLNPFLVIIETVSILVRPITLS
                     VRLMANMSAGHIVLSLIGNYLMSVFFLSVFSVIVLILIQVMYTLFEFGISLIQAYIFC
                     LLITLYSDEHTH"
     gene            2471..3163
                     /gene="ATP6"
                     /db_xref="GeneID:8445228"
     tRNA            complement(3191..3254)
                     /product="tRNA-Met"
     tRNA            complement(3255..3317)
                     /product="tRNA-Tyr"
     tRNA            complement(3318..3385)
                     /product="tRNA-Cys"
     tRNA            complement(3386..3448)
                     /product="tRNA-Trp"
     tRNA            complement(3449..3515)
                     /product="tRNA-Gln"
     tRNA            complement(3520..3583)
                     /product="tRNA-Gly"
     tRNA            complement(3584..3650)
                     /product="tRNA-Glu"
     rRNA            3651..4598
                     /product="s-rRNA"
                     /note="12S ribosomal RNA"
     tRNA            4599..4668
                     /product="tRNA-Val"
     rRNA            4669..6016
                     /product="l-rRNA"
                     /note="16S ribosomal RNA"
     tRNA            6071..6138
                     /product="tRNA-Leu"
     tRNA            6139..6202
                     /product="tRNA-Leu"
     CDS             6206..7147
                     /gene="ND1"
                     /codon_start=1
                     /transl_table=5
                     /product="NADH dehydrogenase subunit 1"
                     /protein_id="YP_003204777.1"
                     /db_xref="GI:258649495"
                     /db_xref="GeneID:8445229"
                     /translation="MYLSILSCLFTYICILLAVAFFTLLERKGLSYIQIRKGPNKVGF
                     MGLPQPIADAVKLLTKEIVKPTMANCSPYFIAPIFSFILALLLWQLYPSLYSTNYFKW
                     GVLFFLCVSSLNVYGTLLAGWSSNSKYALLGSLRAIAQTISYEVSMVLIMLFPLFMIS
                     SFSFFSIQEKQDSIWFSLLMIPMSLVWFASCIAETNRAPFDFAEGESELVSGFNVEYG
                     STGFALIFLAEYANILVMSLFTCLLFFGGSSMFMLISDMAFMFKVLFFAFSFIWIRAS
                     YPRFRYDLLMGLTWKTFLPMSLSFLLVVCMLAFNIYY"
     gene            6206..7147
                     /gene="ND1"
                     /db_xref="GeneID:8445229"
     tRNA            7161..7225
                     /product="tRNA-Pro"
     CDS             7227..7727
                     /gene="ND6"
                     /codon_start=1
                     /transl_table=5
                     /product="NADH dehydrogenase subunit 6"
                     /protein_id="YP_003204778.1"
                     /db_xref="GI:258649496"
                     /db_xref="GeneID:8445230"
                     /translation="MSAIIMMSLTFSSLFMIPLMSQPLSLGLSIMYSTLMMCLMMGMF
                     LSSWYGYVLFLIYIGGLLVMFAYVAALSPNMLFGSMFPMVIYITLFCVSSVFIYWIMF
                     TDVSSIGILNFYMSLEFNKMLSIEMVSPQVVSILIGLAIILLITLVVVVKICYYQQTS
                     LRPFKT"
     gene            7227..7727
                     /gene="ND6"
                     /db_xref="GeneID:8445230"
     CDS             7743..8882
                     /gene="CYTB"
                     /codon_start=1
                     /transl_table=5
                     /product="cytochrome b"
                     /protein_id="YP_003204779.1"
                     /db_xref="GI:258649497"
                     /db_xref="GeneID:8445231"
                     /translation="MLSSMRKVHPILKVINGAFIDLPAPSNLSIWWNFGSLLGLCLGI
                     QVVTGLMLSMHYIAHIDLAFSSVVHISRDVNYGWLLRAMHANGASWFFICLYLHVARG
                     IYYSSYLFLHTWNIGVILLIFTMASAFLGYVLPWGQMSFWGATVITNLLSAVPYLGKM
                     LVEWVWGGFAVDSATLTRFFTLHFLLPFVIMALGVFHMMFLHETSSNNPLGVNSDSDK
                     VPFHSYYTFKDLVGFVLVLFLLSVLVLFWPQFLTDPENFIPANPLVTPVHIQPEWYFL
                     FAYAILRSIPNKLGGVLGLVGSIIILFILPFSHFGKFRSMSFYLLNQVLFWFYVGIFF
                     ILTWIGSCPVEAPYEQIGQIFTLLYFLYFLINPLFQLMWDMILDF"
     gene            7743..8882
                     /gene="CYTB"
                     /db_xref="GeneID:8445231"
     tRNA            8883..8945
                     /product="tRNA-Ser"
     tRNA            complement(8949..9011)
                     /product="tRNA-Thr"
     CDS             9026..9322
                     /gene="ND4L"
                     /codon_start=1
                     /transl_table=5
                     /product="NADH dehydrogenase subunit 4L"
                     /protein_id="YP_003204780.1"
                     /db_xref="GI:258649498"
                     /db_xref="GeneID:8445232"
                     /translation="MSLFYLVLISMWGFFMSLFALALQYKHLLSVLLSLEAAMMNLFI
                     MLFVLFNNITFSGHAALILITMGVCEASLGLSILVAIIRAEGNDYVTSFSLHKC"
     gene            9026..9322
                     /gene="ND4L"
                     /db_xref="GeneID:8445232"
     CDS             9316..10689
                     /gene="ND4"
                     /transl_table=5
                     /product="NADH dehydrogenase subunit 4"
                     /protein_id="YP_003204781.1"
                     /db_xref="GI:258649499"
                     /db_xref="GeneID:8445233"
                     /translation="MMFMYFGKKWSWYIKMWFLTLGSLLSLFHLFSPSKNYDVINEYM
                     TQDSMSVVLISLTFWVLLLMMLASQNSVKISRNKEQMFSTMLICLNLILVMTFMSSST
                     LLFYFMFEASLVPTLLLILGWGYQPERLQAGMYMMIYTVAASLPLLLTIFWLSNQYCS
                     MNMLMISTLRKAAVETFNFWTINYMTFLVFSAFLVKLPMFTVHLWLPKAHVEAPVAGS
                     MVLAAILLKLGGYGIMRFYQHLNFSGSQSLILLFSLALWGGVLTSIICFRQIDFKSLI
                     AYSSIGHMSLMLAGVFSDTLWGWSGALVIMISHGFCSSALFALANFVYEKTQTRSLYL
                     SKGMLLFLPVLSMWWFLFCVINMAAPPSVNLLGEIMIFPASFFSSKYFMIPVGLMSFL
                     AALYSMYLYTCIQHGASPKFLKPFSALKSSVSTMLFMHWVPVNLLVMKSDLVFMWI"
     gene            9316..10689
                     /gene="ND4"
                     /db_xref="GeneID:8445233"
     tRNA            10690..10752
                     /product="tRNA-His"
     CDS             10753..12471
                     /gene="ND5"
                     /codon_start=1
                     /transl_table=5
                     /product="NADH dehydrogenase subunit 5"
                     /protein_id="YP_003204782.1"
                     /db_xref="GI:258649500"
                     /db_xref="GeneID:8445234"
                     /translation="MFMFLKSSSISSLILMLYSVVIFPITIYFIMYQDHLMLEWYIFS
                     VSSCSVCFTILFDSVSLSFSNVVCFISSCVMMFSSSYMSHDPFLKRFTWLVMLFVLSM
                     NLLVFIPSLPALLLGWDGLGIVSFALVIYYQNMKSLGAGMITVLANRIGDVMILISIG
                     LMVLQGHWIITQMWDFYLSFWVILAILLAAMTKSAQIPFSSWLPAAMAAPTPVSALVH
                     SSTLVTAGVFLLIRFSPFLNTTAMFKSVLLFLSVLTLLMAGIGANYENDLKKIIALST
                     LSQLGVMMLSLSLGSMELALFHLYTHALFKALLFLCAGMIIHNMNNTQDIRSMGLIYF
                     QAPLTTMSMNIANLALCGAPFLSGFYSKDLILELSTYSSMSLAMTMMIFIATGMTAAY
                     SFRLSFCSLWSVVKDNAFHSKQEFDMHINSSTMMLTVVAISAGMFMQSVYLFFDPMPF
                     TLPQHLKLMSVIAILSGLYLGLNMWESGFNDNYTNKMKYFFSTMWFLTPLSSQPLTKF
                     SMLLGTNLMKSIDLGWLEVTGGQGALYLTSNTSLLNQKVQMKSYNYFIFLMIMTIMVL
                     SILYTL"
     gene            10753..12471
                     /gene="ND5"
                     /db_xref="GeneID:8445234"
     tRNA            12472..12540
                     /product="tRNA-Phe"
     CDS             12661..13440
                     /gene="COX3"
                     /codon_start=1
                     /transl_table=5
                     /product="cytochrome c oxidase subunit III"
                     /protein_id="YP_003204783.1"
                     /db_xref="GI:258649501"
                     /db_xref="GeneID:8445235"
                     /translation="MSRNPFHLVEFSPWPLTGSVGALFLTSGLAGWFHGYGYLTVILG
                     LMLIGMTMGQWWRDIIREATYQGFHTIQVSKGLRWGMILFIVSEVCFFFAFFWAYFHS
                     SLAPSPELGSCWPPIGITPLNPFEVPLLNTGVLLASGVTVTWCHHSLMEGNKSSGIQS
                     LVATVSLGIYFTLLQAGEYYEASFTIADGAYGSTFFVATGFHGLHVLIGSTFLLVCLI
                     RVWLQHFSTGHHFGFEAAAWYWHFVDVVWLFLYLSIYWWGC"
     gene            12661..13440
                     /gene="COX3"
                     /db_xref="GeneID:8445235"
     tRNA            13457..13524
                     /product="tRNA-Lys"
     tRNA            13531..13599
                     /product="tRNA-Ala"
     tRNA            13625..13693
                     /product="tRNA-Arg"
     tRNA            13717..13781
                     /product="tRNA-Asn"
     tRNA            13788..13857
                     /product="tRNA-Ile"
     CDS             13858..14210
                     /gene="ND3"
                     /codon_start=1
                     /transl_table=5
                     /product="NADH dehydrogenase subunit 3"
                     /protein_id="YP_003204784.1"
                     /db_xref="GI:258649502"
                     /db_xref="GeneID:8445236"
                     /translation="MYSTLWGSVIAFGLSYIVMLAGWLVSKRALSDREKSSPFECGFD
                     PVKSARLPFSLRFFLLAIIFLIFDVEIVLLFPILGSMASFYSLSLVLGVFMFLVILVM
                     GLFHEWNEGSLDWSQ"
     gene            13858..14210
                     /gene="ND3"
                     /db_xref="GeneID:8445236"
     tRNA            14211..14277
                     /product="tRNA-Ser"
     CDS             14278..15360
                     /gene="ND2"
                     /note="TAA stop codon is completed by the addition of 3'
                     Aresidues to the mRNA"
                     /codon_start=1
                     /transl_except="(pos:15358,aa:TERM)"
                     /transl_table=5
                     /product="NADH dehydrogenase subunit 2"
                     /protein_id="YP_003204785.1"
                     /db_xref="GI:258649503"
                     /db_xref="GeneID:8445237"
                     /translation="MLSSLPFSLMFLVIMVTGTLFSVSSIHWLAIWSGLEINLIGFLP
                     VLVYGKKISESESAVKYFIIQAMGSSMLIFGSLIIYTSTFSWEMVNSGVMGIIGGFIT
                     LISGLFIKLGLFPFHYWLPSVMAGLSWLSCLLLTTWQKVAPLYLMVCLMELNQSYEVF
                     LILCMIGAGSSVMGGLGGLNQTQVRALLAYSSIGHLGWIVFAIVHSEWVMKMYFAVYV
                     MVSVCIFMSLWYKDSGMAKDLDNLSEHNFLQLGVVVLLLSLGGLPPMLGFISKLIVIL
                     VGAPKSYLFLMVMVIGSVMSLFYYLGLFFSMSLSWFKKYELTDMQLSNNALIPLTIMF
                     NLVGGLLILSSNMFNSLYALVIFYQP"
     gene            14278..15360
                     /gene="ND2"
                     /db_xref="GeneID:8445237"
ORIGIN      
        1 atgcgctggt tattttctac caaccataaa gatattggga ctttatatat tttatttggg
       61 atgtgatcgg ggttagtagg tactgctctt agcttattaa ttcgggcaga acttgggcaa
      121 cccggagcat tacttgggga tgatcaacta tataatgtta tcgtaactgc ccacgctttt
      181 gtgataatct tttttttggt aatacctata ataatcggag gattcggaaa ttggttagtt
      241 ccgttaatac ttggagcacc agatatagcc tttcctcgtt taaataatat aagtttttga
      301 cttcttcccc cagctctttt attattatta tcatcggctg cagtagagag aggagttgga
      361 actggatgaa ctgtatatcc ccctttagcc ggaaatctag ctcatgctgg agggtcggta
      421 gatcttgcta ttttttcttt acatttagca ggtgcatcgt ctattcttgg tgcaattaat
      481 tttattacaa caattataaa tatacgatga cgtgggatac agcttgaacg tcttccgtta
      541 tttgtatggt ctttaaaaat tacagcaatt ttattactat tatcgttacc tgtattagca
      601 ggagctatta ctatacttct tacagaccgg aattttaaca cggccttttt tgacccagca
      661 ggaggcggag accctgtttt atatcagcat ttattttgat tttttggtca tcctgaagta
      721 tacattttaa ttttacccgg gtttgggata atttcacata ttgtaagtca ttattcagtt
      781 aagaaagaaa cttttggcac tttaggtata atttatgcaa tattagccat tggtttatta
      841 ggttttattg tctgagccca ccatatattt actgttggaa tagatgttga tactcgagct
      901 tattttacag cagcgactat aattattgct gttccaactg gaattaaagt gttcagttga
      961 ctagcaacga tccacggagc taggatcaaa tatgaaacgc ctatattatg agctttaggg
     1021 tttatttttc tttttaccgt gggaggctta acaggtattg ttttatctaa ttcttcatta
     1081 gatattatat tgcatgacac ctactatgta gttgctcatt tccattatgt tttatctata
     1141 ggggctgtat tcgctttgtt tggggcattt aattattgat ttcctctact tagaggggtg
     1201 actttacaca atcgatgaac taaaatccac ttttatgtta tatttattgg agtaaatata
     1261 acctttttcc ctcaacattt tttaggttta agaggcatac cacgtcggta ctcagattac
     1321 ccagattgtt acactaaatg gaatgttatt tcctctgttg gctcaatagt ttcctttgca
     1381 gctgttttgt attttatagt aattgtatga gaagcattag tttcgcaacg aagtgttatt
     1441 tgaagcacgc atttaagcac ggctttggag tgggataata ttttaccccc agattttcat
     1501 aatgctcccg aaacgggagc attagtagct gtttaatatt attttaataa atactatggg
     1561 cctatgagga caattaggat ttcaagacgc agcttctcct ttaatagaag aattaatttt
     1621 ttttcatgac catgctataa tgattcttat tatgattatc agtttggtag gttatgctgc
     1681 agtttcatta atagtaaata aacatacatg tcgatcctta gtagaaggcc aacaaatcga
     1741 aactatctga acaatcgttc ctgctttaat tttaatcttc ttagcattac cgtctcttcg
     1801 cttactttat ttgttagatg aagtaggtga ttgtaagctt agaattaaaa gaatcgggca
     1861 tcaatgatat tggagatatg agtattctga ctttttggaa aatattgagt tcgattcata
     1921 tataattcca acaaatgagc tagagtctgg agattttcgt cttcttgaag ttgatcatcg
     1981 ggtcgtagtc ccaactcaaa ccgatattcg tgttttagtg agatcggctg atgttattca
     2041 ttcgtgggct gttccctcta taggggtaaa agtggacgca attcccgggc gcttaaatca
     2101 attaagattt tttattaaac atcctggtgt tttttatggt caatgttctg agatctgcgg
     2161 agctaatcac tcgtttatac ctgtagtact tgaagcaatt ccattaaaaa gttttatgga
     2221 atggattatc aatgtctcaa aataaaaagt tagttaagcc tataatataa gattgtcaat
     2281 cttatgtcac tgatcacaca gtacttttta catgccacaa ctttcacctt taaattgagt
     2341 ttttttattt atattatttt ggtttatgat tagagctatt tccgttataa tttggtgatc
     2401 gagaaaaata aattttaact tagaaagtgg gtttaaagat ttcaacgaaa ataaatggaa
     2461 ctgataatga atgcttgtag acattttttc ctcctttgat gatagtaacc aggtttttat
     2521 atcaatgtat atatttacat gatttttttc tagggttcta attttatttt ttagatctat
     2581 atattgaatt acaatccccc gatgagggat tgtaataata agatttaaaa ttactgtgtc
     2641 ttctcaagtt tttcgatcta cagggtcaaa cttaggggga tttattaata ttgttactgc
     2701 tttattttta tttttaattc ttgcaaattt tagaggccta attccttatg ttttcagaac
     2761 tacgagacat ttagctattt ctttttcatt aggactacct ttatgggcat ctcttatttt
     2821 atcaagaaga ctttataatt ttaggtctgt agtagcaaga cttttaccta taggggctcc
     2881 agctccttta aatccattct tggtaattat tgaaacagtt agaattttag tgcgccctat
     2941 tactttatct gttcgactta tagctaatat aagtgcaggt cacattgtat taagacttat
     3001 tggtaattat ttaatatcag tattttttct atctgttttt tcagtaatcg ttctcatttt
     3061 aattcaagtt atatacacat tattcgagtt tggtattagc ctaattcaag cttatatttt
     3121 ttgtcttcta atcaccctat attcagacga acacacccat tagtataaaa cacacttctg
     3181 agacaaacta ttgtaaaaga attctattca tttttgaggt atgagcccaa tagctttagt
     3241 tagcttattt tacaacaagg gaaatttaac tcgttaatag atctacagtc taccgcttat
     3301 atctcagcca cctagcaacg caccaggaac tttcctttac caattttgca aattagtgtt
     3361 ttttataaac tatggtggga gtgcaagatt taaagtcgat ctttatttta agctttgaag
     3421 gcttatagtt taaataactt aaaacctttt accaggaggc acagtatacc tctcttaaga
     3481 aatcaaaatt ctttgtgccc atacactgct ttgtaatggt atctttttta aattattaat
     3541 cttcttgctt ggaaggcaaa tgtactactc atactcaaaa gatatttcta ataaaatata
     3601 ttattccttt agaacgaaaa tctaacgtgc tgccattaca ccttagaaac ataattgatc
     3661 taaattgtgt atgcttatac tatattattt tagatttaag taagcaatct gtctttagga
     3721 aaatttaaac ttggttctga tttgcttata tggtgggtgc taaagaatat acatggtatt
     3781 tttagagaga agtaaggaga gatattatac aaaagtaaaa aacatgatta tatctaataa
     3841 tattatttat atagaagatg ttatgaaagt cctactaaca tcagtattaa atattaagta
     3901 agagcgaaag cttgtcttag ttgagttaaa gatatctggt aaatttagtg ccagcagccg
     3961 cggttaaact aaaggatcaa atcatatatt aggtggttaa aggcagttat acatagtagt
     4021 taatgagttt tataattttt tattaaaagg tgaaatttgt atatagacaa ataatactaa
     4081 tgtttcttaa atgttgaagc tgcgatagcc ttaagggaaa ccgggattag ataccccgtt
     4141 attttggctg taaatatatt aatttatacc ggagtattac gaattttaaa taatttaaaa
     4201 ctcaaagaac ttgacggtgt tttagacttt ttaggggaac ctgtcttaca accgataatc
     4261 cacgttatac cttattccct tttgtgatca acttgtatac cgtcgtcgtc gggtaacttt
     4321 taaaaataaa ggagttggcg gcaagaatta aattattttc cacgtcagat caaggtgcag
     4381 taaataaggg agaaaagatg ggttacaatt atttagtttt aacaacggat agtgggatta
     4441 aattccattc tgaaggagga cttaaaagta agaattttta taaaaatatt ttgaatatag
     4501 ctctgaagcg tgtacatatc gcccgtcgct ctctttgaaa aatgagataa gtcgtaacat
     4561 agtaggggta atggaaattg ctcctaagta ttttaggtga aggtatagta taagaagtta
     4621 atacatttca tttacattga aaatatatta catatgtagt tgcctttaag acgaaaaagt
     4681 attatataat tctaattgac taaacttgaa taaaacattt caaatttaag taatatagag
     4741 agaaaattaa tttatataaa tgaaagtaat agtactgtaa agggatgatt taatcgcata
     4801 aaagcagaga atgtattcgt accttttgca tcatggttta actagattta gattttattt
     4861 aaaatttctc gaaatctaat gagctatctt aattcattat tttagtaatt aaaaagtaat
     4921 tgtgaaataa atttttttag aagtgaagat agagatgaaa tttctttcgc attaggtgat
     4981 agctagtttt tcctcaaagg tatataagta cttagactta agtgttatta gttaagaaca
     5041 atcaggtagc tttagggtta tttaattatt aaggataagc ttaatgattt aataaagtag
     5101 gtatgtattt ctagttagat ttaggtttaa aaatagctat aattgtgagt ttgttataat
     5161 tcatttatta attagaatat tataatctat gataaaggaa ggaaataaat ttattaacaa
     5221 ataggtaaaa caaatttatg ttagaatgag tattggatat ttaaattagt aactatatag
     5281 tgggcttaga tcactaaaag ttatatgcta agtgaaattt aagttatatt aaattacata
     5341 aaggaactcg gcaaaacata ttctgcctgt ttatcaaaaa catggctctt tgctatatat
     5401 ttcgaataaa gagtcggacc tgcccggtga tatttcaacg gccgcagtac tttgactgtg
     5461 caaaggtagc ataatcactt gccttataat tgaaggctgg aatgaatggt ttgacaagaa
     5521 tataactgtc tctatgtaat tctataaaac ttgattttca ggtgaagaag cctgaattta
     5581 attgaaagac gagaagaccc tatcgagctt taaaagaatt ggtaaagaaa taatataaac
     5641 aatttgaaat taaacttact aaaaattttg gttggggcga caaaggaacc taaaaagctt
     5701 cctttaacta agagctattg acaaataaag atccaaaatt attgattaaa ggatatagtt
     5761 accgtaggga taacagcata attcttttta agagaccata tcgaaaaagg agtttgtgac
     5821 ctcgatgttg gaccaaaata tcctaaagat gcagcaatct ttaaaggttg gtctgttcga
     5881 ccattaaaat tttacgtgat ctgagttcag accggcgtga gccaggtcag tttctatctt
     5941 caattattta agttaggctt agtacgaaag gaccagtctg caataatgat tatacaaaat
     6001 gaaaatgtat aatatgatat atatatatat atatatatat gtatgtatat gtatatgcgt
     6061 atattaaaga atcagattag caaagatttg cgattgattt agactcaata aacataggtg
     6121 aaattccttt atttgataga ggtggcagaa aagtgcatta ggtttaagct ctaaaaataa
     6181 agacattatt ctttccttta taattatgta tttatctatc ttatcttgtt tgtttacgta
     6241 tatttgtatt ttattagcgg ttgctttttt taccttacta gaacgaaaag gattgagata
     6301 tatccagatt cggaaagggc ctaataaagt aggatttata ggattaccac agccaattgc
     6361 agatgcagtg aagttattga ctaaagaaat tgtaaaacct acaatagcaa attgttctcc
     6421 ttattttatt gcacctatct ttagatttat tttagcttta cttctttgac agctttatcc
     6481 tagattatac agaactaatt attttaaatg aggtgtttta ttttttttat gtgtatcaag
     6541 attaaatgta tatggaactc tcttagcagg atgatcatca aattcaaaat atgcattgct
     6601 tggtagctta cgagctatcg cccaaacaat ttcttacgaa gtaagaatgg tattaattat
     6661 attattccca ttattcataa ttagtagttt tagatttttt tcaattcaag aaaaacagga
     6721 ttctatttga tttagattgt taatgattcc tataaggtta gtatgatttg ctaggtgtat
     6781 tgctgaaact aatcgtgccc cgtttgattt tgccgaagga gaatctgagt tagtttctgg
     6841 ttttaatgtt gaatacggtt ctactgggtt cgctttaatt ttcctagcag aatatgcaaa
     6901 tattttagta ataaggctgt tcacttgttt acttttcttc gggggaagat caatgtttat
     6961 actaattagc gatatagctt ttatatttaa agtattattt tttgctttta ggtttatttg
     7021 aattcgggca agttaccctc gtttccgtta tgacttatta atgggtctta cttgaaaaac
     7081 ttttttacct atgtccctct cttttttatt agtagtgtgc atattagcct ttaatattta
     7141 ttattaattt aagtgctatt caaaccgtag tttagtaaaa atcttaacat tggaagttaa
     7201 agattgggtg atacccacgt tttgacatga gagctattat tatgataaga ctaacatttt
     7261 ctaggctatt tataattcct ctaatatctc agccgcttag attaggatta agtattatat
     7321 attctacgtt aataatatgc cttataatgg gtatattttt atcttcttga tatgggtatg
     7381 ttttattctt gatttatatc ggggggttac tggtaatatt tgcgtatgta gcagctttat
     7441 ctcctaatat actatttggt agaatattcc ctatagttat ttatattaca cttttctgtg
     7501 tgtccagtgt ttttatttat tgaattatat ttactgatgt atcttctatt ggaattttaa
     7561 atttttatat gagcttggaa tttaataaga tattaagcat tgaaatagta tctcctcaag
     7621 tagtttctat tttaattggt ttggctatta ttttattgat tactcttgtt gttgtagtta
     7681 agatttgtta ttaccagcaa acctcacttc ggccctttaa aacttaagac tcattgttgt
     7741 atatgttaag ttctatacga aaagttcatc ctattttaaa agttattaat ggggctttta
     7801 ttgatttacc agctccttct aacttatcta tttgatgaaa ttttggatct cttttgggtt
     7861 tatgtttggg cattcaagtt gttactggat taatactatc aatgcattat attgcccaca
     7921 ttgatttggc ttttaggtct gtcgtacata tttctcgtga tgtgaattat gggtggttac
     7981 ttcgggcaat acatgcaaac ggagcttcct gattttttat ttgtttatat cttcatgttg
     8041 ctcgaggaat ttactataga tcttatctat ttttacacac atgaaatatt ggtgttattt
     8101 tattaatttt taccatggcc tcagcttttt taggatatgt attgccttgg ggacaaatgt
     8161 cgttttgagg tgctaccgtg attactaact tgctttctgc tgttccttac ctagggaaaa
     8221 tattagttga atgggtttga ggaggctttg cagtggatag ggctacacta acgcgatttt
     8281 ttacccttca ttttttactt ccatttgtca ttatagcctt aggagtcttt catatgatgt
     8341 ttttacatga aactaggtct aataacccat taggtgttaa tagagataga gataaagttc
     8401 ctttccattc ttattacaca tttaaagatc ttgttggttt tgttttagtt ttatttttat
     8461 tatccgtttt agtattgttt tggcctcagt ttcttacaga cccggaaaat tttattcctg
     8521 ctaacccttt agtaactcca gttcatatcc agcccgagtg gtatttctta tttgcttatg
     8581 caattttacg gtcaattcct aataaattag gaggcgtttt aggcttagta ggatcaatta
     8641 ttattttatt tattttacca tttagacatt ttggtaaatt tcgatcaata tctttctatt
     8701 tactaaatca ggtcttattt tgattttatg tgggaatttt ttttatttta acttgaattg
     8761 gaagatgccc cgtagaggct ccttatgagc aaattggtca aatttttact ttattatatt
     8821 ttttatattt tttaattaac cctttatttc aattaatgtg agatataatt ttagattttt
     8881 aaagttgctc ctggggtcgt ttatcttgaa aataaactta aagtgttcaa ttcacttagt
     8941 aacttgatgc agtagtagct taactaaaag cattggtctt gtaagccaaa aatgaagttc
     9001 ttccttctgt tttaagttgc atgatatgag actattttat ttagtattaa ttagtatatg
     9061 aggatttttt atatcacttt ttgctctagc attacaatat aaacacttat taagagttct
     9121 cttaagacta gaggcagcta taataaactt gtttatcatg ctttttgttt tatttaataa
     9181 tattactttt agcgggcacg ccgctttaat tttgattaca ataggtgttt gtgaagcaag
     9241 attagggctt tctattttag ttgccattat ccgagcagaa ggaaatgatt acgttacaag
     9301 attctcttta cataaatgtt aggacttttg tttttgagga ttataatgtt tatatatttt
     9361 ggtaagaaat gatcttgata tatcaaaata tggtttttga ctttaggaag tttgctttct
     9421 ttatttcact tattctcgcc gtctaaaaat tatgatgtta ttaatgagta tataactcag
     9481 gattctatgt ctgtcgtttt gatttcatta acattttggg ttttgctatt aataatgtta
     9541 gctagacaga atagagttaa gatttcacgc aataaagagc aaatattttc tactatgtta
     9601 atttgtctta acttaatttt agttataact ttcatgtctt caagaacatt attgttttat
     9661 tttatatttg aggcctctct tgtcccaaca cttctattaa ttttaggttg aggttatcaa
     9721 cctgaacgat tacaggctgg gatatacata ataatctaca cagtagcagc ttcacttccg
     9781 cttttgttga ctattttttg actaagaaat caatactgtt ctatgaatat attaataatt
     9841 agaactctgc gaaaggcggc agtggaaact tttaatttct gaaccattaa ttacataacg
     9901 tttttggttt ttagagcttt tttagtgaag ttacccatat tcactgtaca tctctgattg
     9961 cctaaagcgc atgttgaagc tccagtagcc ggatctatag ttttagccgc aattttatta
    10021 aagttaggag gttacggaat tatgcgtttt taccaacatt taaatttttc tgggtctcaa
    10081 agtttaattt tacttttttc cctggctctc tgaggaggtg ttttaacaag tattatttgt
    10141 tttcgtcaaa ttgattttaa atcgcttatt gcttattctt ctatcggtca catatctcta
    10201 atgctagctg gagtattttc tgatacttta tgagggtgaa gaggagcctt agttattata
    10261 atctctcatg gtttttgttc ctcagcgttg tttgctttag caaattttgt gtacgaaaaa
    10321 actcagacac gaagtttgta cttaagtaaa ggaatactat tatttttacc tgtcttatct
    10381 atatggtgat ttttattctg tgttatcaat atggctgcgc ccccaagagt caatctctta
    10441 ggagagatta taatttttcc ggcatcattt tttagatcca aatattttat aattccggtt
    10501 ggattaataa gatttttagc tgcgttatac agaatatatc tttatacttg tattcaacat
    10561 ggagcaagac ctaaattttt aaaacctttt agggctttaa aatcttctgt atctaccata
    10621 ctttttatgc attgagttcc tgtaaattta ctagttatga agagagactt agtttttata
    10681 tgaatttagt tgagttagtt tagctaagaa catcaagctg tggatttgaa ggtaaaataa
    10741 tcttactcaa ctatgtttat gtttttgaaa tcatcatcta ttagatcttt gattttaatg
    10801 ttgtatagtg ttgttatctt tcccattaca atttatttta ttatatacca agatcatttg
    10861 atattagaat gatatatttt tagggtgagt tcttgttccg tatgttttac tattttattt
    10921 gatagagtaa gcttaagctt tagaaatgta gtctgtttta tttcaagatg tgtaatgatg
    10981 ttctcatcaa gatatatgtc acatgaccct tttttaaagc gatttacttg actggttata
    11041 ctatttgttt tatctataaa tctattagtt ttcattccaa ggcttccggc ccttttatta
    11101 ggttgagatg ggctgggtat tgtgtcattt gctctcgtta tttattacca aaatatgaaa
    11161 tcattaggag caggcataat tacagtatta gcaaaccgga ttggagatgt gataatctta
    11221 atttctattg gattaatagt ccttcaagga cactgaatta tcactcaaat atgagatttt
    11281 tatctttcgt tttgggtaat tttagctatc ttattagcag caataactaa aagggctcaa
    11341 attccatttt ctagatgatt accagctgct atagcagctc caactccggt ttcagccctc
    11401 gttcattctt ctactcttgt cacagcaggg gtatttttac taattcggtt ttctcctttt
    11461 cttaatacaa ctgcaatatt taagtctgtt ttattgttct tatcagtttt aactttatta
    11521 atagctggca ttggggccaa ttatgaaaat gacttgaaaa aaattattgc tttatcaact
    11581 ttaagacaac taggagtaat aatactaagg cttagattgg gtagaataga actagcttta
    11641 tttcatctgt acactcatgc tttatttaaa gctctgttat ttttatgtgc tggtataatt
    11701 atccataata taaataatac acaagatatt cgatctatag ggttaatcta ttttcaggcc
    11761 ccattaacaa ctatatcaat aaacattgct aaccttgcat tatgcggagc tcccttttta
    11821 agagggttct actctaaaga cttgatttta gagttatcaa cctatagatc gataagacta
    11881 gccataacta taatgatttt tattgcaaca ggcataacag cagcatattc atttcgtctt
    11941 tctttttgtt ctttatgaag ggtagtaaaa gacaatgctt ttcacagaaa acaggagttt
    12001 gatatacata tcaacaggtc gacaataata cttacagtag ttgccattag agcaggtata
    12061 tttatacaga gtgtatatct cttttttgat cctatacctt ttactttacc acaacatcta
    12121 aaacttataa gggtaattgc aattctatca ggactttatt taggtttgaa tatatgagaa
    12181 tcaggtttta acgataacta tacaaataag ataaagtact tcttttctac tatatgattt
    12241 ttaacgcctc tttcctcgca acctttaaca aaattttcaa tacttttggg cacgaatctt
    12301 ataaaatcta ttgatctagg atggcttgag gtcacaggag gccaaggagc tttatattta
    12361 actaggaata cctcactttt aaatcagaaa gtacaaataa aatcatataa ttatttcatt
    12421 tttttaataa tcataacaat tatggtttta agaattttat acacattata aatcctaata
    12481 gcccaaatat cagagcgtag cattgaaggt gctaaggtag tttagttaaa ctttagggtg
    12541 ctgtcatacc attaatctca cgcattattg attaattaaa atttttgatt caaaaatttt
    12601 aattaatcaa taatgcgtga gattaatggt ataacaaaga aatcaaattg actaaggaat
    12661 atgaggcgaa acccatttca tttggtcgag tttagtccgt gaccgttaac aggatctgtg
    12721 ggagctctgt ttcttacctc ggggcttgcc ggctgatttc acgggtatgg ttatctaact
    12781 gttattttag ggctaatact tattgggata acgatggggc aatgatggcg agatattatt
    12841 cgagaagcta cctaccaagg tttccataca attcaggttt caaaaggact tcgttggggt
    12901 atgattctat ttatcgtttc tgaagtttgt tttttctttg cttttttttg agcttatttc
    12961 cacaggagtc tggccccaag gccagagctt ggttcctgtt gacctcctat cggaattacg
    13021 cctcttaatc catttgaggt tcctttattg aatacagggg tgttgctggc ttccggggtc
    13081 actgtaactt gatgtcatca tagtttaata gagggaaata aatctagagg aattcaaaga
    13141 ttagttgcaa cggtctcact aggaatttat ttcactcttt tgcaagcagg agaatattac
    13201 gaagcttcgt ttacaattgc tgatggtgct tatggatcaa ctttctttgt agcaactgga
    13261 tttcatggtt tgcatgtgtt aattggaagt acttttttat tagtatgtct aattcgagta
    13321 tggttacaac atttttctac aggacatcat tttggatttg aagctgctgc ttgatattga
    13381 cattttgttg atgttgtatg gttattttta tacttatcaa tttattgatg aggatgttaa
    13441 attttagttt ttagtacttt aggtgactga attaaagtgt tagattttta atctgaaaat
    13501 agcgaagtaa tgagctccta agggaatatc gacttggtac tttaaataaa agttctgact
    13561 tgcattcaga taataaatta ttagttaatt ttcaggtcat ttactaataa attaataagg
    13621 tgacacataa agagcaagaa actgctttgc ggtttcggcc cgcttgttaa gggtgtaaat
    13681 ccctttttat gtttaaatcc ttttatgttt acagtttgga tgaaagccaa agagaggcat
    13741 ctaactgtta attaggaaac tgtgataatc actcattcag cagtaaattg agtgttacgc
    13801 cggaatgaac ggaagtcatt gatgttgact aatatgggaa tcatctctaa tactaaaatg
    13861 tacagaactt tgtgaggaag ggtgattgca tttggtcttt cttatatcgt aatattggct
    13921 ggttgattag taagaaaacg agcgcttagg gaccgggaaa aaagaaggcc gtttgagtgt
    13981 gggtttgacc ctgttaaatc agcccgatta cctttttcat tgcggttttt tcttttagca
    14041 attatttttt tgatttttga cgtagaaatt gtgcttttgt tccctatttt aggttcaatg
    14101 gctagatttt attctctaag attggtgttg ggagtattta tatttttagt aattttggtc
    14161 ataggattat tccatgaatg aaatgaaggt tctcttgatt gatcacagta agaaaaaact
    14221 aggagtaaaa cagggctgct aactttgttt tgggtaattc gatttatcct ttttcttatg
    14281 ctttcgagat tgccctttag acttatattt ttagtcatta tagtaacagg gactttattc
    14341 tctgtgtctt ctattcattg gcttgcaatt tgaagtggat tagagattaa tttaatcggg
    14401 tttttacctg tgttagttta cggcaaaaaa atctcagaga gcgaatcagc tgttaagtat
    14461 tttattatcc aggcaatagg atctagaata cttatttttg gaagtctaat tatttatact
    14521 agaactttta gatgagaaat ggtaaacagg ggagtcatag gtattattgg gggctttatt
    14581 acattgatta gaggtctttt tattaaatta ggactatttc catttcatta ttgattgcct
    14641 tctgttatag caggtttatc ttggttatcc tgtttgttat taacaacctg acaaaaagtt
    14701 gctcctttat atttaatggt atgtttaata gagttaaatc aatcctacga agtgttctta
    14761 attttatgta taattggagc cgggtctaga gtaataggag gacttggagg gttaaaccaa
    14821 actcaagtac gagctttatt agcttattct tctatcggtc atctaggatg aattgtattt
    14881 gcaattgtgc atagggagtg agtaataaaa atatactttg ctgtgtatgt tatagtctct
    14941 gtgtgtattt ttatgagttt atggtataag gactctggaa tagctaagga tttagataat
    15001 cttagagaac ataatttttt acagttaggg gttgttgtct tgctactgtc cttaggtggt
    15061 ttaccaccaa tattaggatt tatttctaaa ttaattgtta ttttagtagg agcgcctaag
    15121 tcatatttat tcttgatagt tatagttatc ggatcagtta taagactatt ttattatcta
    15181 ggcttatttt tttcgataag attgaggtga tttaaaaagt atgaattaac cgacatacaa
    15241 ctcagaaata atgcattaat ccctttaaca atcatattta atttagtagg cggtttactt
    15301 attctttcaa gcaacatatt taataggcta tatgcgctgg ttattttcta ccaaccataa
    15361 agatattggg acttt
//
