# Supplementary material for: Relation between mitochondrial DNA hyperdiversity, mutation rate and mitochondrial genome evolution in Melarhaphe neritoides (Gastropoda: Littorinidae) and other Caenogastropoda
Source: Sci Rep. 2018 Dec 19;8:17964. doi: 10.1038/s41598-018-36428-7 (PMC6299273; doi:10.1038/s41598-018-36428-7)
Supplement: Supplementary file 3 — Supplementary Dataset 1 [file 41598_2018_36428_MOESM3_ESM.zip › Dendropoma gregarium NC_014580.gb]

LOCUS       Dendropoma_grega       15641 bp    DNA     linear   INV 31-JAN-2018
DEFINITION  Dendropoma gregarium mitochondrion, complete genome.
ACCESSION   NC_014580
KEYWORDS    RefSeq.
SOURCE      mitochondrion Dendropoma gregarium (worm snail)
  ORGANISM  Dendropoma gregarium
            Eukaryota; Metazoa; Lophotrochozoa; Mollusca; Gastropoda;
            Caenogastropoda; Hypsogastropoda; Littorinimorpha; Vermetoidea;
            Vermetidae; Dendropoma.
REFERENCE   1  (bases 1 to 15641)
  AUTHORS   Rawlings,T.A., MacInnis,M.J., Bieler,R., Boore,J.L. and
            Collins,T.M.
  TITLE     Sessile snails, dynamic genomes: gene rearrangements within the
            mitochondrial genome of a family of caenogastropod molluscs
  JOURNAL   BMC Genomics 11, 440 (2010)
  PUBMED    20642828
  REMARK    Publication Status: Online-Only
REFERENCE   2  (bases 1 to 15641)
  CONSRTM   NCBI Genome Project
  TITLE     Direct Submission
  JOURNAL   Submitted (15-OCT-2010) National Center for Biotechnology
            Information, NIH, Bethesda, MD 20894, USA
REFERENCE   3  (bases 1 to 15641)
  AUTHORS   Rawlings,T.A., MacInnis,M.J., Bieler,R., Boore,J.L. and
            Collins,T.M.
  TITLE     Direct Submission
  JOURNAL   Submitted (01-MAY-2010) Biology, Cape Breton University, 1250 Grand
            Lake Road, Sydney, Nova Scotia B1P6L2, Canada
COMMENT     REVIEWED REFSEQ: This record has been curated by NCBI staff. The
            reference sequence is identical to HM174252. COMPLETENESS: full
            length.
FEATURES             Location/Qualifiers
     source          1..15641
                     /organism="Dendropoma gregarium"
                     /organelle="mitochondrion"
                     /mol_type="genomic DNA"
                     /specimen_voucher="FMNH:318222"
                     /db_xref="taxon:169306"
                     /tissue_type="foot; buccal mass"
     CDS             1..1533
                     /gene="COX1"
                     /codon_start=1
                     /transl_table=5
                     /product="cytochrome c oxidase subunit I"
                     /protein_id="YP_003934260.1"
                     /db_xref="GI:308745845"
                     /db_xref="GeneID:9829983"
                     /translation="MRWFYSTNHKDIGTLYILFGMWSGLVGTALSLLIRAELGQPGSL
                     LGDEQLYNVIVTAHAFIMIFFLVMPMMIGGFGNWLVPLMLGAVDMAFPRLNNLSFWLL
                     PPALLLLLSSAAVGRGVGTGWTVYPPLSGNVAHAGAAVDLAIFSLHLAGVSSILGAIN
                     FITTVMNMRWQGMQLERMPLFVWSVKITAILLLLSLPVLAGAITMLLTDRNFNTSFFD
                     PAGGGDPILYQHLFWFFGHPEVYILILPGFGMISHVVSHCSGKKETFGTLGMIYAMIA
                     IGILGFIVWAHHMFTVGMDVDTRAYFTAATMIIAVPTGIKVFSWLATIHGSRIVFSAP
                     MLWSLGFIFLFTLGGLTGIVLSNSSLDIMLHDTYYVVAHFHYVLSMGAVFALFAAFTH
                     WFPLLTGVALHSRWTKAHFFIMFIGVNVTFFPQHFLGLAGMPRRYSDYPDSYMQWNVV
                     SSFGSMVSFVAVLFFMVIVWEALVSKRAVVWADYLSTSLEWDNILPSDFHNMEETGAI
                     YT"
     gene            1..1533
                     /gene="COX1"
                     /db_xref="GeneID:9829983"
     tRNA            1537..1611
                     /product="tRNA-Asp"
                     /anticodon="(pos:1568..1570,aa:Asp,seq:gtc)"
     CDS             1614..1769
                     /gene="ATP8"
                     /codon_start=1
                     /transl_table=5
                     /product="ATP synthase F0 subunit 8"
                     /protein_id="YP_003934261.1"
                     /db_xref="GI:308745846"
                     /db_xref="GeneID:9829973"
                     /translation="MPQLAPLSWFWLYLLFWTLFLALCMSAWWWDRGRLSCPPVKKTS
                     HCRWSWC"
     gene            1614..1769
                     /gene="ATP8"
                     /db_xref="GeneID:9829973"
     CDS             1763..2452
                     /gene="ATP6"
                     /codon_start=1
                     /transl_table=5
                     /product="ATP synthase F0 subunit 6"
                     /protein_id="YP_003934262.1"
                     /db_xref="GI:308745847"
                     /db_xref="GeneID:9829972"
                     /translation="MLSDIFSCFDDKNQVVMSFYYLTWLLSLVALFLLGSNYWISTPS
                     GIMSLNILSEVIYSQVGRSLGRGLDVFGLLLGTLFIALIFLNLSGMIPYVFSSSSHLL
                     VSLSFGLPLWLSLVISGFSYGTSSAIAALLPAGAPAGLNPFLVLVETVSLVVRPITLS
                     VRLAANMSAGHIVLGLVGTFFTSVVFLSYSVILLVVVQMLYSMFEFGICIIQSYILCL
                     LLTLYSDEHPQ"
     gene            1763..2452
                     /gene="ATP6"
                     /db_xref="GeneID:9829972"
     tRNA            2462..2533
                     /product="tRNA-Asn"
                     /anticodon="(pos:2493..2495,aa:Asn,seq:gtt)"
     CDS             2535..4259
                     /gene="ND5"
                     /transl_table=5
                     /product="NADH dehydrogenase subunit 5"
                     /protein_id="YP_003934263.1"
                     /db_xref="GI:308745848"
                     /db_xref="GeneID:9829974"
                     /translation="MCMHSTKSALLAAMWLFLCFSLLLPLSLWFVHYGESWLLEWSLL
                     SLGSADIKFSLLLDPMSLMFSSVVCLISGSVLMYSSNYMSTDPFLRRFIHLVLLFVMS
                     MNFMIYIPSLPALLLGWDGLGIVSFALVIYYQNSKSLVAGITTILFNRIGDVMVLLTI
                     SVMVLQGHWLIIFTPSASLLEYATVLVVIAGMTKSAQMPFSSWLPAAMAAPTPVSALV
                     HSSTLVTAGVYLLVRFHPLVLNSGINQPLLLVSVLTLFMAGIAANLENDLKKVIALST
                     LSQLGVMLFSLSLGMVYLSMFHLLTHALFKALLFLCAGIIIHNSGGVQDLRHLGGIYY
                     QLPFTVSCLVVANLALCGMPFLSGYYSKDLILEHAMEDFVTGFLLLLLLVATGATAAY
                     SLRLSLSCLWSPCNNTSMSSTSESDISLLLPLVLLSLGGIGSGCFLNSLMLDFSTIYT
                     LPLSLKVVIGMLLWVGLAVGVSLWEHVPELNKKSGWYFLFSSLWFLASLSGPATANIG
                     MKCGSSVMFNVDQGWLETIGGQGMYGLLQYMFMTLQKWQARTFNYIVLMLILVVILFS
                     VSEVSFF"
     gene            2535..4259
                     /gene="ND5"
                     /db_xref="GeneID:9829974"
     tRNA            4287..4354
                     /product="tRNA-Ala"
                     /anticodon="(pos:4318..4320,aa:Ala,seq:tgc)"
     CDS             4356..5134
                     /gene="COX3"
                     /note="TAA stop codon is completed by the addition of 3'
                     Aresidues to the mRNA"
                     /codon_start=1
                     /transl_except="(pos:5133..5134,aa:TERM)"
                     /transl_table=5
                     /product="cytochrome c oxidase subunit III"
                     /protein_id="YP_003934264.1"
                     /db_xref="GI:308745849"
                     /db_xref="GeneID:9829975"
                     /translation="MHRTPFHLVEYSPWPLTGAMGALFLTVGLASWMHGQSLLLALHG
                     LVVICLTMVQWWRDVIREATFQGHHTKRVTMGLRWGMVLFIISEVCFFFAFFWAYFHS
                     SLAPSIETGCCWPPTGIEPLNPFEVPLLNTGVLLTSGLTVTWAHHSLMEGNFHGSWQG
                     LLLTVVLGVYFTFLQAGEYYETSFTIADGVYGSTFFVATGFHGLHVIIGSIFLLVCLV
                     RCLNYQFSSGHHFGFEAAAWYWHFVDVVWLFLYLSIYWWGY"
     gene            4356..5134
                     /gene="COX3"
                     /db_xref="GeneID:9829975"
     tRNA            5135..5201
                     /product="tRNA-Ser"
                     /anticodon="(pos:5164..5166,aa:Ser,seq:gct)"
     CDS             5240..6252
                     /gene="ND2"
                     /note="TAA stop codon is completed by the addition of 3'
                     Aresidues to the mRNA"
                     /codon_start=1
                     /transl_except="(pos:6251..6252,aa:TERM)"
                     /transl_table=5
                     /product="NADH dehydrogenase subunit 2"
                     /protein_id="YP_003934265.1"
                     /db_xref="GI:308745850"
                     /db_xref="GeneID:9829976"
                     /translation="MKSSKLPYNHLLILVMLFGTILATSSAHWLIMWAGLELNLIGFM
                     PLMLMRKVYSESEAAVKYFIVQSVGSIFFLFGSMFSYSLTNTWDCPTGVVGQMMIVGG
                     LLIKLGSAPFHSWLPGVMASLSWGACFMLSTWQKLAPLYLLVCVGTELSHRYCIIFSL
                     ACVIVGGLGGTNQTQVRGLMAYSSISHLGWMLLGVALDWGIMAFYYILYFMMTGVVFF
                     GLWATGLVNTSRSHSAGINLYNPWNMILMLSLAGLPPLLGFVPKLMLIIVVVSLKMWL
                     VLVVFVMSSVISIYFYLKLFYVILLSTPPGPRVKMKSTSVYLLTFAVLVSVFGGIISM
                     FLI"
     gene            5240..6252
                     /gene="ND2"
                     /db_xref="GeneID:9829976"
     tRNA            6253..6321
                     /product="tRNA-Arg"
                     /anticodon="(pos:6282..6284,aa:Arg,seq:tcg)"
     tRNA            complement(6377..6443)
                     /product="tRNA-Tyr"
                     /anticodon="(pos:complement(6410..6412),aa:Tyr,seq:gta)"
     tRNA            complement(6445..6514)
                     /product="tRNA-Met"
                     /anticodon="(pos:complement(6477..6479),aa:Met,seq:cat)"
     tRNA            complement(6525..6597)
                     /product="tRNA-Cys"
                     /anticodon="(pos:complement(6560..6562),aa:Cys,seq:gca)"
     tRNA            complement(6599..6667)
                     /product="tRNA-Trp"
                     /anticodon="(pos:complement(6633..6635),aa:Trp,seq:tca)"
     tRNA            complement(6679..6735)
                     /product="tRNA-Gln"
                     /anticodon="(pos:complement(6700..6702),aa:Gln,seq:ttg)"
     tRNA            complement(6733..6798)
                     /product="tRNA-Gly"
                     /anticodon="(pos:complement(6766..6768),aa:Gly,seq:tcc)"
     tRNA            complement(6801..6872)
                     /product="tRNA-Glu"
                     /anticodon="(pos:complement(6835..6837),aa:Glu,seq:ttc)"
     rRNA            6873..7851
                     /product="s-rRNA"
                     /note="12S ribosomal RNA"
     tRNA            7852..7922
                     /product="tRNA-Val"
                     /anticodon="(pos:7884..7886,aa:Val,seq:tac)"
     tRNA            7939..8013
                     /product="tRNA-Lys"
                     /anticodon="(pos:7971..7973,aa:Lys,seq:ttt)"
     tRNA            8069..8139
                     /product="tRNA-Pro"
                     /anticodon="(pos:8097..8099,aa:Pro,seq:tgg)"
     CDS             8141..8629
                     /gene="ND6"
                     /codon_start=1
                     /transl_table=5
                     /product="NADH dehydrogenase subunit 6"
                     /protein_id="YP_003934266.1"
                     /db_xref="GI:308745851"
                     /db_xref="GeneID:9829977"
                     /translation="MSLVLVSLMISCFFLFLPAMTQPLTLGLVILIMTLGGCSMCGLF
                     MSSWYGYLLFLVYVGGLLVMFAYVAALIPNVVYWINYKYVVFMGLSFLGLLMLFEGFY
                     IDSGLLSPESDQWDSYEGIELCTAGGLIVALAHVLLVSLVAVVKICYRPGGALRAFSS
                     KS"
     gene            8141..8629
                     /gene="ND6"
                     /db_xref="GeneID:9829977"
     rRNA            8630..9978
                     /product="l-rRNA"
                     /note="16S ribosomal RNA"
     tRNA            9979..10047
                     /product="tRNA-Leu"
                     /anticodon="(pos:10008..10010,aa:Leu,seq:taa)"
     tRNA            10048..10116
                     /product="tRNA-Leu"
                     /anticodon="(pos:10078..10080,aa:Leu,seq:tag)"
     CDS             10119..11049
                     /gene="ND1"
                     /note="TAA stop codon is completed by the addition of 3'
                     Aresidues to the mRNA"
                     /codon_start=1
                     /transl_except="(pos:11049,aa:TERM)"
                     /transl_table=5
                     /product="NADH dehydrogenase subunit 1"
                     /protein_id="YP_003934267.1"
                     /db_xref="GI:308745852"
                     /db_xref="GeneID:9829978"
                     /translation="MIGISSCTFIYICILLSVAFFTLLERKGLSYMQLRKGPNKVGLA
                     GIPQPLADAAKLLSKENIYPTAANFIVFMLAPVLSLFLAFMLWQLYPSVWCVGYFKWG
                     FLYFMCVSSLNVYGTLLAGWASNSKYALLGGLRAVAQTISYEVSMALIFLIPLFIVVS
                     FSFIEVKEGQRLLPFVLLMAPSAMMWFVTCVAETNRAPFDFAEGESELVSGFNVEYGA
                     TGFAMIFLAEYANILFMSMLTALLFFGGGYIFGWCTDLGLMLLTVIFAFVFIWVRCSY
                     PRYRYDLLMSLTWKVYLPVSLCLLLFVFCLLFNL"
     gene            10119..11049
                     /gene="ND1"
                     /db_xref="GeneID:9829978"
     CDS             11175..12323
                     /gene="CYTB"
                     /codon_start=1
                     /transl_table=5
                     /product="cytochrome b"
                     /protein_id="YP_003934268.1"
                     /db_xref="GI:308745853"
                     /db_xref="GeneID:9829979"
                     /translation="MLGSVRKTHPLMKLVNNALVDLPAPSNLSIWWNFGSLLGLLLGV
                     QIVTGLLLAAHYTASVDHAFTSVIHILRDVNSGWILNGIHANGASMVFLCLYIHIGRG
                     LYYGSYTNIESWTTGVVLLLMMMGTAFLGYVLPWGQMSFWGATVITNLLSSIPYIGTM
                     LVQWIWGGFAVDNAALTRFYTLHFLLPFLITGVSVLHLLFLHETGSNNPLGLNSDGEK
                     VPFHVYYTFKDLVGFVVLMFGLIMLVLFFPQLLKDPENYIPANPLVTPVHIQPEWYFL
                     FAYAILRSIPDKLGGVLGLVSAVLVLLLVPLIGSRKFRSLSYYPISQISFWGFVGVFL
                     ILTWIGSCPVETPFVELGQVFTVLYFSYFLLAPLTFKVWEIILDSVGP"
     gene            11175..12323
                     /gene="CYTB"
                     /db_xref="GeneID:9829979"
     tRNA            12337..12407
                     /product="tRNA-Ser"
                     /anticodon="(pos:12367..12369,aa:Ser,seq:tga)"
     tRNA            complement(12412..12479)
                     /product="tRNA-Thr"
                     /anticodon="(pos:complement(12445..12447),aa:Thr,seq:tgt)"
     CDS             12487..12780
                     /gene="ND4L"
                     /codon_start=1
                     /transl_table=5
                     /product="NADH dehydrogenase subunit 4L"
                     /protein_id="YP_003934269.1"
                     /db_xref="GI:308745854"
                     /db_xref="GeneID:9829980"
                     /translation="MSWSYLTLYAVLGVCFSMLALSLQYKHLLNVLLCLEGAMMCLFL
                     MLYSLDYMSLGTFSALIFITLSVCEASLGLAVLVSLIRSYGNDYVHSFSSQKC"
     gene            12487..12780
                     /gene="ND4L"
                     /db_xref="GeneID:9829980"
     CDS             12774..14129
                     /gene="ND4"
                     /codon_start=1
                     /transl_table=5
                     /product="NADH dehydrogenase subunit 4"
                     /protein_id="YP_003934270.1"
                     /db_xref="GI:308745855"
                     /db_xref="GeneID:9829981"
                     /translation="MLTGIVFSLVSLMIPLFWSYNWYFNLWGLSCSSLLSFSYLLSSG
                     WQFDLYASGYGGDCLSQVLLVLCLWIFTLMFLVSQEITVHRNKDKYFSLLVLLLCLIL
                     VLVFSLMKALLFFFFFESSLMPTLLLILGWGYQPERLQAGMYMMMYTLLASMPLLVSL
                     AWCSAFFNGSDMLVMMNSRLSFTYFGPTELAVILLLAAFLVKLPIFSIHLWLPKAHVE
                     APVAGSMVLAAILLKLGGYGIMRVYQYLNLPLCLSGYFVMSLAVWGGLLTSLVCYRQI
                     DLKALIAYSSVGHMALVLVGIFSETTWGWTGAVVLMVAHGFCSSALFSLANYLYGGVQ
                     SRSLFLSKGCLTLMPTMTMWWFLFCVLNMAAPPSVNLLGEILIFIASLFMACGVVVVV
                     GSMSFLAAVYSLYLYSCTQHGGSPKSLNPSVYMKPIGNISMVAHFIPANFLILKTSLL
                     F"
     gene            12774..14129
                     /gene="ND4"
                     /db_xref="GeneID:9829981"
     tRNA            14160..14227
                     /product="tRNA-His"
                     /anticodon="(pos:14191..14193,aa:His,seq:gtg)"
     tRNA            14228..14296
                     /product="tRNA-Phe"
                     /anticodon="(pos:14262..14264,aa:Phe,seq:gaa)"
     tRNA            14303..14375
                     /product="tRNA-Ile"
                     /anticodon="(pos:14334..14336,aa:Ile,seq:gat)"
     tRNA            14513..14586
                     /product="tRNA-Lys"
                     /anticodon="(pos:14544..14546,aa:Lys,seq:ttt)"
     CDS             14589..14939
                     /gene="ND3"
                     /codon_start=1
                     /transl_table=5
                     /product="NADH dehydrogenase subunit 3"
                     /protein_id="YP_003934271.1"
                     /db_xref="GI:308745856"
                     /db_xref="GeneID:9829982"
                     /translation="MMGVLLSGLVAFLLAIIVSLIGFSIALCFAGDREKNSAFECGFD
                     PYSSARLPFSLRFFLLAIVFLIFDVEIVLLFPILAAIGMGFTFRVLLTGSIFLVIVLG
                     GLLLEWWEGALDWL"
     gene            14589..14939
                     /gene="ND3"
                     /db_xref="GeneID:9829982"
     CDS             14947..15636
                     /gene="COX2"
                     /codon_start=1
                     /transl_table=5
                     /product="cytochrome c oxidase subunit II"
                     /protein_id="YP_003934272.1"
                     /db_xref="GI:308745857"
                     /db_xref="GeneID:9829984"
                     /translation="MSRWGQLGFCDAASPLMEEMIFFHDHAMMILIMIITLVGYAASS
                     LLFNTYTCRTLVEGQEIETIWTIIPAVILMFLALPSLRLLYLLDEVGDPGLTFKCIGH
                     QWYWSYEYSDFWGVKFDSFMYEDSDLIDGEPRLLEVDLCPVVPTDTDIRVLVTSADVI
                     HSWTVPSLGIKADAVPGRLNQLGFRCNYPGVFYGQCSEICGAEHSFMPIVVEAVPLKQ
                     FLAWIKDFENK"
     gene            14947..15636
                     /gene="COX2"
                     /db_xref="GeneID:9829984"
ORIGIN      
        1 atgcgttggt tttattcgac aaatcataaa gatattggga ccttgtatat tctgtttggg
       61 atatgatcag gcttggtcgg tacagcctta aggttattaa ttcgagctga attggggcag
      121 ccaggctctt tacttggaga tgagcagcta tacaatgtta ttgttactgc gcatgctttt
      181 attataattt tcttcttggt aatacccatg ataattggag gttttggaaa ttggttggtg
      241 ccattaatat taggagcggt ggatatggct tttccacgat tgaataatct aaggttctgg
      301 cttttaccgc cagctttgct attattgttg tcttcggctg ctgtgggtcg tggagtcgga
      361 accggatgaa cggtataccc tccgttgtca ggaaacgtag cacacgcagg tgcggcagta
      421 gatctggcaa ttttctcctt gcatttagct ggggtgtcct ctattttagg ggctattaat
      481 tttattacta cggtaataaa catgcgctga caagggatac agcttgagcg aatgccctta
      541 ttcgtgtgat cagttaaaat tacggctatt ttattgctct tatctctacc ggtgcttgcc
      601 ggtgctatta ccatactctt aactgaccgt aactttaata catccttttt tgatcccgct
      661 gggggtggag atccaatttt gtaccagcat ttgttttggt tctttggtca tccggaagtt
      721 tatatcctta ttcttcccgg gtttggtata atttctcatg ttgtaagcca ttgctcaggt
      781 aagaaggaga catttggtac tttaggtatg atttatgcaa taattgccat tggaatttta
      841 gggtttattg tatgggctca tcatatgttt acggtgggga tagatgtgga tacacgtgcg
      901 tacttcacgg cggctactat aatcattgcg gtccctactg gcattaaagt atttagttga
      961 ttggcgacta ttcatggatc tcgaattgta tttagagcac ctatgttgtg gtcgttaggt
     1021 tttatttttt tattcacgct tgggggactt actggtattg ttttgtctaa ctcctcttta
     1081 gatattatgc ttcatgatac ttactatgtc gttgcccatt tccattatgt gctatccata
     1141 ggagctgtct ttgccctttt tgctgccttc acacattgat ttccactgtt gactggtgtt
     1201 gcactacatt cacgttgaac aaaggcccac ttttttatta tattcattgg ggtgaatgtg
     1261 acgttcttcc cgcaacactt tttaggatta gctgggatac cacgacgata ttctgattat
     1321 ccagatagct atatgcaatg aaatgtggtt tcatcctttg gttctatagt gtcatttgta
     1381 gctgtcctgt tcttcatggt tattgtatga gaagcattag tatcaaaacg agctgtggtg
     1441 tgggcagact acttgagaac ttctttagaa tgagataata ttttaccttc tgacttccat
     1501 aatatagagg agaccggtgc tatttatact tagcttgagg gattagttaa attgatatta
     1561 ctagattgtc aatctagagt tgctacttag gtattagtgt agcattcctt ataatgccac
     1621 agttagcccc cttgaggtga ttttgattgt atttattatt ttggacttta tttctcgcgt
     1681 tatgtataag agcttgatgg tgggaccgcg gccgccttag ttgcccaccg gttaaaaaga
     1741 ctagacactg tcggtgatcc tgatgttaag agatatcttt tcttgtttcg atgataagaa
     1801 ccaggtggtt atgtcgtttt attatcttac atggctgcta tccttggttg cattatttct
     1861 actaggctct aattactgga tctccacccc cagcgggatc ataagtttga atattcttag
     1921 tgaagtcatt tatagacaag taggacgatc actagggcgg ggtctagatg tttttggttt
     1981 gctgctgggt acactcttta ttgctttaat tttccttaat cttagtggta taatccccta
     2041 tgtgtttagc tctaggagac atttattagt atcgttatcc tttggcttac cgctctggct
     2101 atccttggtg atttctggtt ttagatacgg tacgagatcc gcaatcgcgg ctctcttacc
     2161 cgccggcgcg ccggcgggcc ttaatccctt tttggtacta gtggagactg tcaggctcgt
     2221 tgtacggcct attactcttt cagtgcgact agctgctaat atgagagccg gtcatattgt
     2281 gttggggtta gtgggtactt tcttcacttc agtagtattt ttatcctatt ctgtaattct
     2341 tttagttgtt gtacagatgt tatataggat gtttgaattt gggatttgta ttattcaaag
     2401 gtatattctc tgtttattgc taactcttta ttcagatgaa catccccaat aagctgtata
     2461 ccacattgaa gcaatcgtcg agcgtcttac ctgttaagta aggaatcagt gtagtaatcc
     2521 aacaccgatg tggtatgata tgtatacaca gtacaaagag ggcactctta gctgccatgt
     2581 ggttgtttct gtgctttagt ttacttctac ccttgtctct atgattcgtg cattatggtg
     2641 agtcttgact attggagtga tctctactat ctttaggttc agctgatatt aagttttcgt
     2701 tgttattgga tccaatgagt ctgatgttta gttctgtagt atgtttaatt tccggaagtg
     2761 tactaatata ttcttctaat tatataagta cagatccctt tttacggcgg tttattcact
     2821 tggttctctt atttgtaata tccatgaatt tcataattta tattccttct ttgcctgctc
     2881 tgctgctggg gtgggacggg ttgggaattg tatcctttgc gctagttatt tattatcaaa
     2941 attcgaagtc gttagtcgcg ggtattacca ctattttatt taatcggatc ggggatgtta
     3001 tggtcttatt aactatcagg gttatagtat tacaaggtca ttgattaatt atctttactc
     3061 cgagagcttc attattagaa tatgccactg tattagtggt cattgctggg atgactaaaa
     3121 gagctcagat acctttttct agatgactgc ccgctgccat agctgctccc actcctgtct
     3181 ctgctctggt acattcatct accttagtta ctgccggtgt ctatctctta gttcgttttc
     3241 atccgctagt acttaacagc ggcattaatc agcccctgtt attagtttca gttttgactt
     3301 tatttatagc aggtattgct gctaatctcg agaacgattt gaaaaaagta atcgcattat
     3361 cgacgctaag acagctaggc gtcatactct ttaggctttc tttaggtata gtatatttat
     3421 ctatgttcca tttgctgacg catgcgctat tcaaagcctt attgtttcta tgcgcaggga
     3481 ttattatcca caatagtgga ggtgtgcaag acctgcgtca tttaggaggt atttactacc
     3541 agctaccttt cacagtatct tgcttggtag ttgctaacct ggctttgtgt gggatacctt
     3601 ttttaagtgg gtattactcc aaagatttga ttctggagca tgctatggaa gactttgtaa
     3661 cgggatttct ccttctcttg ctgttggtag caacgggtgc caccgccgcc tactctcttc
     3721 gtctttctct ctcttgttta tgaagaccct gcaataatac taggataagt tcaacatctg
     3781 agagtgatat ttctttgcta ttgcctctag tgttgttgag tttagggggt atcgggagag
     3841 gttgcttcct aaattcatta atgttagact ttagtacgat ctatacgctt cctcttagct
     3901 taaaagttgt catcggcatg ttgttgtggg tgggcctagc ggtcggagtg tcgctgtggg
     3961 agcacgttcc cgagctgaat aagaaaagag gttggtattt cctcttctct agattatgat
     4021 ttttagcctc acttaggggg ccagcaacag caaatatcgg aataaagtgt ggtagctctg
     4081 taatgtttaa tgttgatcaa ggttggttag agacaattgg gggacagggt atgtatggcc
     4141 tgttgcagta tatgtttatg actttacaaa agtgacaggc tcgaaccttt aactatattg
     4201 tacttatact tattcttgtg gtcattctgt ttagggtgag ggaggttagg tttttttaac
     4261 acagttacaa tactactata ataagtgata cgatacttta aatgaaaaga tttgatttgc
     4321 attcaaacac tgcgcacaaa tgtcgctcgt gtcccatgca tcgaacgccc tttcatttgg
     4381 tggagtatag gccttgacct ttaactggcg ctataggggc gctattttta actgtgggct
     4441 tagcaagctg aatgcacggc caatcacttt tactagctct ccacgggttg gttgttattt
     4501 gtctaacaat agtccaatgg tggcgggatg taatccgaga agctactttt caaggccacc
     4561 acaccaaacg agtcaccatg ggtttacggt gaggaatagt gttgtttatt atctccgagg
     4621 tgtgtttttt cttcgccttt ttctgagcgt attttcacag aagcctggcc cctagtattg
     4681 agacgggctg ttgctggccc cctactggga ttgaaccatt aaacccgttt gaggtccctc
     4741 ttttaaatac tggtgtcctt ctaacgtcag ggttaacggt tacctgggct caccatagac
     4801 ttatagaagg taattttcac ggtagatggc aaggactact attgaccgta gtcttaggtg
     4861 tgtattttac gtttttacaa gctggggagt attacgagac ctctttcacg atcgcagatg
     4921 gagtctatgg ttctaccttt tttgtggcta ctgggttcca cggcttacat gttattattg
     4981 gtaggatctt cttattggtg tgtctagtcc gctgcttaaa ttaccagttt tctagcggac
     5041 accattttgg gtttgaggcg gccgcctggt actgacactt tgtagatgtt gtttgattat
     5101 tcttatattt gagtatctat tggtgagggt attaagagaa aataagaaat ataaagttgg
     5161 gctgctaact tgactttggg gactgcgagc tcctttctct ttacatgtat gtgtagggat
     5221 acagacccta acttaggata tgaagtcttc taaattacca tataatcact tactgatcct
     5281 tgtaatactg tttgggacta ttcttgctac ttcttctgcc cattggctta ttatgtgggc
     5341 aggattagag ctcaacctta ttgggttcat acctttgatg ttaatacgga aggtatactc
     5401 agaaagagaa gcggcggtca aatattttat cgtacagagc gtaggttcaa ttttctttct
     5461 ctttggtagg atgttctcct acagactaac taatacatga gattgtccca ctggcgttgt
     5521 cgggcagata ataatcgttg gtggtttatt aattaaatta ggtagcgccc cgttccatag
     5581 atggctaccg ggtgtgatgg ctagcctcag atggggcgca tgttttatac tttccacttg
     5641 gcaaaagcta gctcctttat atttgttggt gtgcgtgggc actgaacttt cccaccgtta
     5701 ttgtatcatt ttctccttag cttgtgtaat tgtagggggt ctagggggga ctaatcaaac
     5761 ccaagtgcga gggctaatag cttattcttc tatttctcac ttaggttgaa tattattggg
     5821 agtagcgctc gattggggta ttatagcatt ctattacatt ttgtatttta taataaccgg
     5881 cgttgtgttt tttgggctat gagctaccgg gcttgttaat actaggcggt cacatagagc
     5941 aggaattaat ttgtataatc cttgaaacat aatcctaatg ctttccttag cggggttacc
     6001 gcctttactc gggttcgtcc ctaagttaat actaatcatt gtggttgtta gtcttaagat
     6061 atggttagtg ttagttgtct ttgtaatgag tagcgtcatt agtatttatt tttatttaaa
     6121 actattttat gtaattttat tgtccacgcc tcccggtcca cgggttaaaa taaaatccac
     6181 aagggtatat ttactgacct ttgcggtttt ggtatccgtt ttcggaggca ttatttcaat
     6241 gtttttaatt taactgttga agcaaaaact tgcgtgtagt ttcggcctgc aagagtgggt
     6301 ggcatgatca ccccaacagt catattataa taaaaactgt ttcgtgtgta aagtttgtga
     6361 aagagtattg taaggctaaa gaaagggttt gccacccgtg aagtaagtct acagcttacc
     6421 gcttgaaact cggccatttc tttcccacag agggatctca gatccatttt cggggcatga
     6481 gcccaatagc ttatgttgtt tagctgaccc tgcaccgtga gtcgatcccc ctgagggtgg
     6541 tatgcctcaa ctggaaattt gcattttcct attttaccat tttagcacta aggaggagca
     6601 agtcctaaac gtagtaggtt tattttaagc tttgaaggct tacagtttat cgttaactta
     6661 aggacttacg gcaagtgaac cactttgctc tgtagaaatc aaaactctat gtgctctaac
     6721 accgcataaa aatgtctttt ttaagtaagt ctaatcttct tgcttggaag gcaagtgtac
     6781 tcaatatact aaaaaaacta actacttgat aaaggattga tatactgcca ggctgaaaat
     6841 ctagcgtgct ttgctgttta cactacaagt agttcatgct actctatctt tactgcttta
     6901 actttctctt ttctatattt tgagtattgg tagtgaggtg cttaaacata aattagagct
     6961 tggctttgac tcaattgtat aacgtaagtg aaggaaaaca catggatttt taagaaggag
     7021 gtgaggtata atagcttaaa actattagaa tttagtttta atagtaatta agctattgtg
     7081 ttattattta tcgagaagat gacagagaag aatcactaac accagtgtat aatattaaat
     7141 ttgggtgggc gaaagcctga cttagctgag cttagagttc tggttaaact tagagtgcca
     7201 gcaactgcgg ttagaccagt agggcaagtt atacttatac ggtaatgtag gcggttagtt
     7261 tgacacaatg tatgtccaat aaaatttata gtttttaata gtaggtaaaa tttatattaa
     7321 acaagaatcg tagtagtttt agggaaatga attgaggccg cgaaactctt gagaaagact
     7381 aggattagat accctattat ttttgagtgt aaatagcttg tctagatgcc gggggactac
     7441 gagaggacag tcttaaaatc caaaaagcct ggcggtgtct aagactcttc aggggaactt
     7501 gtctctgaat cgatgatcca cgaaggacct taccttgttt tgtacttctg cttgcatacc
     7561 gtcgtcgtca gtctttgtta ataagatgaa agaagaaggc gaacaaaaac cattgttttt
     7621 aatgtcagat cagggtacag ctaatagcaa ggggggggtg agttacaatt aggagttata
     7681 agacggaaga tttagggaag acagctttat ctgaaggagg acttgaaagt aaagataatt
     7741 tatataaatt tcttgaacat agttaggacg tgtacaaatc gcccgtcgct ttcattgaaa
     7801 agtgaaataa gtcgtaacat agtaggggta acggaagttg tccctagaca aggctacgta
     7861 gcataatgat aatgcgtttc atttacgttg aagaaaatct ttaggaatta aagcgttggt
     7921 catcctggat agtctcagtt ctcggtggct gagttgataa gcgctaaact tttaatttag
     7981 agacagtcgg gtaagaaggc agacttcgag aaattttacc agtgatgtac tagctgttac
     8041 tgtcaactac ggtattcaat tgaattactt acctgtagtt tataaaatat tggcattgga
     8101 agccaaagtt ctggatattt attggttcta gtgggtaaaa atgaggttag ttctcgtctc
     8161 tctgataatt tcctgttttt tcttgttcct gccggctata acacaacctt taactttagg
     8221 gcttgttatt ttgatcataa cgttaggggg ttgcagtatg tgtggtttgt ttatatcttc
     8281 ctgatacggt tacttactgt ttttagttta cgtcggaggt ttgttagtaa tatttgctta
     8341 tgttgccgcg ttaattccca atgtggtgta ttgaattaat tataaatatg tggtattcat
     8401 gggccttaga tttctaggct tactgatatt atttgaaggt ttttatattg attccggttt
     8461 attatcaccc gaaagtgatc agtgagatag gtacgaaggt attgagttgt gtactgcggg
     8521 ggggttaatt gtggccctgg cacatgtact tttggtgtct ttagttgcag ttgttaagat
     8581 ttgctaccgc ccaggcggtg ctttacgggc ctttaggtca aagtcctagt agttgttgtt
     8641 ttagaagaat tgctgagaaa ttaggtggtg atgatttgtt agtagttata agtgaaaaat
     8701 agataaggga aagataatag tactgtgtgg gaaaataata ataaaataaa aagtagtgct
     8761 tagtgtatgt accttttgca tcatggttta gcaagataga agtattagat atagatgttt
     8821 ctcgaagcct gacgagcgtc ctttttgtta tatttagtat aaaaccttgc ttatgtggca
     8881 ctatgaggag gaaataaaaa ggaagtgttg aaactttatt cgtgtcgggg gatagctagt
     8941 tttttcgaaa atacatatta gtgtatcggc tgtagttata actaagccta ttgagattta
     9001 ctacgacgta agatatgggc attaagttac tatattaccg acaggcattg gaggctaagc
     9061 tctgatgttg ataaaatcgt acatgtgtac ttatacttta gaggagggtg acttaaaact
     9121 agtatacctg taatccgtat gttataattg actccctaat aattgcttgt agtcaagata
     9181 gagttacgta tatcataaaa aggacgaaaa tacctactaa aatatgtgag tgtgaaaaaa
     9241 atgctaggat gagtattatt atgtgatcat ttggataatt aaatcattct atctacagga
     9301 ataatgtgtt agtttagttt agaaataata tttgaatata tttagtaaag gaattcggca
     9361 aacggaacct ccgcctgtat aacaaaaaca tggctctttg tcacagctat aaagagtctg
     9421 acctgctcta tgatttattt gattaaatgg ccgcggtacc ctgaccgtgc aaaggtagca
     9481 taatcacttg ccttttaatt ggaggctggt atgaatggtt ggacgggagg ttgactgtct
     9541 ctactaaatt atgagaattt aatttgtagg ttcaaaagcc tatatcaaat taaaagacga
     9601 gaagacccta gcgagcttaa ttctagcctg tgaggaatac gaatcattgg gagattttgg
     9661 ttggggcgac taaggaagac agagcatcct tgtatcctac ttaaatgatg gttttagatc
     9721 caagttatat tgagtgacag gtgagctacc gtagggataa cagcgtaatc tttttagaga
     9781 gttcaaatcg aaaaaagggt ttgcgacctc gatgttggac tagggtatcc tgagggtgca
     9841 gaagctctta agggttggtc tgttcgacca ttaataccct acatgatctg agttcagacc
     9901 ggcgtgagcc aggtcagttt ctatctttaa ttaagtactt acgactagta cgaaaggacc
     9961 gacgtaagtg aacttttctt taaagtggca gaaaagtgcg tcagatttaa gctttggata
    10021 tgaaagatca atcgttcttt cctttaagta gatagtggca gaaaagtgca tcagttttag
    10081 gcactgaaaa tgagaatata tgagtctcct tctacttcat gattggaatt tcttcttgta
    10141 cctttattta tatttgtatt ttactgagag ttgctttctt taccttgttg gagcgtaaag
    10201 gattaaggta tatgcagctt cggaaagggc ccaacaaagt ggggttagca ggaatccctc
    10261 agcctttagc cgatgcagcg aagttactta gaaaagagaa tatttatcct actgctgcta
    10321 acttcattgt gtttatgtta gccccggttc ttagcttatt cttagctttt atactttggc
    10381 agctttatcc tagtgtctgg tgtgtgggat attttaaatg ggggtttttg tactttatat
    10441 gtgtgtcttc attaaatgtg tatgggactc tcttagctgg ctgggcttct aactctaagt
    10501 atgcgttgtt gggtggattg cgtgcagtag cacagactat ttcttatgag gttaggatag
    10561 cgcttatttt tctgatccct ctcttcattg ttgtcagttt tagttttatt gaggtaaagg
    10621 agggtcaacg attgttacct tttgttttat taatggcccc gtcagcaatg atatggtttg
    10681 taacctgcgt tgcagagact aaccgtgccc cgtttgattt tgctgaaggt gaatccgagc
    10741 ttgtatcagg atttaatgtg gagtatggcg cgacagggtt tgctataatt tttctagcgg
    10801 aatatgctaa tattttgttt ataagaatgc taacagcgtt gttgtttttc gggggtggtt
    10861 atattttcgg ctgatgcaca gatcttggcc taatgttgtt aacagtaatt tttgcctttg
    10921 tgtttatctg agtgcgttgc tcttaccctc gataccggta tgacttatta ataagattga
    10981 cttgaaaagt ttacctgccc gtaagcttgt gtttattgtt gtttgtattt tgtcttcttt
    11041 tcaatttgtt taatatgagg agaacgggtg catctcctgt tttactagct cccggcatct
    11101 aatcaccctc acgaggaagc taactagacc attatcaaat cggttagacg tgtatcccca
    11161 tcgggtgtct ggtaatgctt ggctcagttc gaaaaactca tccactgatg aaactagtta
    11221 ataatgccct agttgacttg ccggcccctt ctaatttatc tatttgatgg aattttggtt
    11281 cattattagg cctgctacta ggtgtacaga ttgtgaccgg actactatta gcagcacatt
    11341 atactgcttc tgtagatcat gcttttactt ctgtaattca tattttacgg gatgtaaata
    11401 gtggttgaat tctcaatggc atccatgcta atggtgcaag catggtattt ttatgcttat
    11461 acattcatat tgggcgtggt ttatattatg gttcctacac aaatattgaa aggtgaacca
    11521 caggcgtagt gctcttatta atgataatgg gtacagcctt cttaggatat gtgctaccct
    11581 gagggcagat gtcattctga ggggcaacgg taatcacaaa cttattatca aggatcccgt
    11641 atattgggac aatgcttgtt caatggattt gggggggatt tgccgttgac aatgcggctt
    11701 taactcggtt ttatacttta cacttcctcc tacctttctt gattactggt gtaagggtac
    11761 tacatctttt atttttgcat gaaacaggct ccaataatcc tttagggtta aatagagatg
    11821 gtgagaaggt gcccttccat gtatattata cgtttaagga cctcgtaggc tttgtcgtgt
    11881 tgatgtttgg attaattata ttagtgctct tttttccaca attattaaaa gatcctgaaa
    11941 actatattcc tgctaaccca cttgtgactc cggttcatat tcagcccgaa tggtattttc
    12001 tgttcgctta tgctatctta cgatcaatcc ctgataagtt aggtggggtt ttaggattgg
    12061 tgagtgcggt cctagtacta ttactcgtgc cgctgattgg ttcacgaaaa ttccgatcat
    12121 tgtcctacta tcctattagt caaatcaggt tctggggttt tgtgggtgtt tttctgatct
    12181 tgacctggat tgggagttgt cctgttgaga caccttttgt tgagttaggg caagtattta
    12241 cagtgctgta cttctcgtac tttctgctgg ccccactcac attcaaagtc tgagaaatta
    12301 ttttggatag cgtaggtcca taaaaattga ttttcatgct ccgtagtgcc gggcacagag
    12361 ctgttttgaa aacagtcttt aaaatgttcg actcatttgc ggggtcggtg gttacaataa
    12421 agaaattttt cttatttttg gcttacaaga ccaaagcttt gaagttaagc tatattgtag
    12481 ttaggtatga gttgatctta tctcacgttg tatgctgttt taggtgtttg tttttctata
    12541 ttagcactaa ggcttcaata taagcacttg cttaatgtat tactatgttt agaaggagca
    12601 ataatatgtt tatttttaat attatacagc ttggattata tgtctctagg cactttctct
    12661 gccttaattt ttattacgct tagggtgtgt gaggctagtt tagggttagc tgtactagtt
    12721 agattaatcc gcagctatgg taatgattac gttcactcat tttcttctca gaaatgctaa
    12781 ccgggattgt ttttagtctt gtttcattaa taatccccct attttggtcg tacaattggt
    12841 actttaattt gtgaggctta tcttgtagct ctttgctatc tttttcttat ctattgtctt
    12901 cgggttggca gtttgatcta tacgcctccg gctacggtgg ggattgtttg tcccaagttc
    12961 ttctagttct ctgtttgtgg attttcactc taatgttctt ggttagccag gaaattactg
    13021 tccatcgtaa caaggataaa tatttttcat tgctggtgct gctcttgtgc ttaatcttag
    13081 tgcttgtctt ttcgttgata aaagcgttat tattcttctt tttctttgag agaagattga
    13141 tgccgacctt actgctgatt ctgggctgag gttatcagcc agaacgattg caggcaggaa
    13201 tatacataat aatgtacaca ctattagctt caataccttt gttggtgtcc ttagcgtggt
    13261 gtagagcttt tttcaacggg agtgatatat tggttatgat aaatagtcgg ttgtctttta
    13321 cttactttgg acccactgaa ttggctgtaa ttttactgct agcagctttt ttagtaaagt
    13381 tgcctatttt ttctatccat ctttggttgc ctaaggccca tgtggaggcg ccggtagcag
    13441 gttctatggt tctagctgcg atcttactaa aattaggggg gtatggtatt atgcgggtct
    13501 atcaatatct taacttgccg ttgtgcctca gagggtattt tgttataagc ctagcagtat
    13561 gggggggttt attaacgagc ctggtgtgtt atcgacaaat tgatttgaag gcattgattg
    13621 cttactcgtc tgtgggacat atagcattgg tgcttgtggg gatcttctct gaaactacat
    13681 gagggtgaac aggcgctgtc gtattaatag tcgcccatgg attctgttct tcagcgcttt
    13741 tcagtcttgc taactacctc tatggggggg ttcaaaggcg tagattattc ttgtcgaaag
    13801 gctgtttaac actcatgcct acaatgacca tatggtgatt tctgttttgc gttctcaata
    13861 tggccgcccc tccaagcgtg aacctactgg gagagatttt gatttttatt gcgaggctgt
    13921 ttatagcttg tggtgtggta gtcgttgtag ggtcgatgag ttttttggct gcagtgtata
    13981 ggttgtactt gtataggtgt actcagcatg gaggctctcc taaaagactt aaccctagag
    14041 tatatatgaa gccgattggt aatatctcaa tagtagcaca ttttatccct gcaaattttc
    14101 taattttgaa gactagtctg ctgttttagc ttttatctta gagagcagat ttaaggtgta
    14161 ttgggctagt ttaagtaaaa atactaacct gtggagttag ggaaaatagg attactattg
    14221 ttcgatctct ttagtagctt aaaccagtag agcgcagcgt tgaaggtgct gaggtgtgca
    14281 agcagcaccg aaagagcaat ctcgtactgc gccggggatg agcggatatc attgatgttg
    14341 ataaggacga gtttcctaag aaaactccag taccagacct ggattgtgcg tcgtgttcgc
    14401 acagatacac ggttgtccaa gccgtagggt agatatttat aaaatattgt tttacagttt
    14461 ttaggtatat tcctaccgcg gtaaaacatt gtgctgcttc cagtcggttt tactccctaa
    14521 atcttcgttg taggagtgtc atttttgctg ataaggttgg attattactg aggaatccta
    14581 ggggtacgat gataggagtt ttactttctg ggctggttgc ctttttgttg gctattattg
    14641 tgtctttgat tggattttct atcgctcttt gctttgcggg tgatcgcgaa aagaattcgg
    14701 cttttgagtg tggctttgac ccatactcct cggctcggtt gcccttttca cttcgatttt
    14761 ttttattagc cattgtattt ttaatttttg atgttgaaat tgtactactt ttcccaattt
    14821 tggctgcaat cggaatagga tttacttttc gagtactact cacgggttcc atttttttag
    14881 ttattgtgct tggcggacta ttgcttgaat ggtgagaagg tgccctcgac tgattgtagc
    14941 tactatatga gccgatgagg gcaattgggg ttttgtgatg cggcttcacc tttaatggaa
    15001 gaaataattt tctttcatga tcatgctata atgattttga ttataattat tactctagtg
    15061 ggttatgctg cgagttctct cctctttaat acttatactt gtcgaactct agttgaggga
    15121 caggagattg aaacaatttg aacaattatt ccagccgtca ttcttatatt tttagcacta
    15181 ccctcacttc gattgttata tcttttggat gaagtcgggg acccaggtct gacatttaaa
    15241 tgtatcggcc atcagtgata ctgaagttat gaatattccg atttctgagg agttaagttc
    15301 gattctttta tatatgaaga ttctgatttg attgatgggg agcctcgatt gttagaggta
    15361 gatctatgcc ctgttgtccc tacggatact gacattcgcg tgcttgtaac gtcagccgac
    15421 gtcatccatt cctgaacagt cccttctcta ggtattaagg cagatgctgt tcctggtcgg
    15481 cttaatcagc taggcttccg ttgtaattat ccaggtgtgt tttatggtca gtgttctgag
    15541 atctgtggag cggagcactc gtttatacct attgtagtag aggcagttcc tcttaagcag
    15601 tttttagcgt ggattaaaga ttttgaaaat aaatagattt t
//
