# Supplementary material for: Relation between mitochondrial DNA hyperdiversity, mutation rate and mitochondrial genome evolution in Melarhaphe neritoides (Gastropoda: Littorinidae) and other Caenogastropoda
Source: Sci Rep. 2018 Dec 19;8:17964. doi: 10.1038/s41598-018-36428-7 (PMC6299273; doi:10.1038/s41598-018-36428-7)
Supplement: Supplementary file 3 — Supplementary Dataset 1 [file 41598_2018_36428_MOESM3_ESM.zip › Fusiturris similis NC_013242.gb]

LOCUS       Fusiturris_simil       15595 bp    DNA     linear   INV 31-JAN-2018
DEFINITION  Fusiturris similis mitochondrion, complete genome.
ACCESSION   NC_013242
KEYWORDS    RefSeq.
SOURCE      mitochondrion Fusiturris similis (turrid snail)
  ORGANISM  Fusiturris similis
            Eukaryota; Metazoa; Lophotrochozoa; Mollusca; Gastropoda;
            Caenogastropoda; Hypsogastropoda; Neogastropoda; Conoidea;
            Turridae; Fusiturris.
REFERENCE   1  (bases 1 to 15595)
  AUTHORS   Cunha,R.L., Grande,C. and Zardoya,R.
  TITLE     Neogastropod phylogenetic relationships based on entire
            mitochondrial genomes
  JOURNAL   BMC Evol. Biol. 9, 210 (2009)
  PUBMED    19698157
  REMARK    Publication Status: Online-Only
REFERENCE   2  (bases 1 to 15595)
  CONSRTM   NCBI Genome Project
  TITLE     Direct Submission
  JOURNAL   Submitted (18-SEP-2009) National Center for Biotechnology
            Information, NIH, Bethesda, MD 20894, USA
REFERENCE   3  (bases 1 to 15595)
  AUTHORS   Cunha,R.L., Castilho,R., Grande,C. and Zardoya,R.
  TITLE     Direct Submission
  JOURNAL   Submitted (16-JUN-2008) Departamento de Biodiversidad y Biologia
            Evolutiva, Museo Nacional de Ciencias Naturales -CSIC, Jose
            Gutierrez Abascal, 2, Madrid, Madrid 28006, Spain
COMMENT     PROVISIONAL REFSEQ: This record has not yet been subject to final
            NCBI review. The reference sequence is identical to EU827197.
            COMPLETENESS: full length.
FEATURES             Location/Qualifiers
     source          1..15595
                     /organism="Fusiturris similis"
                     /organelle="mitochondrion"
                     /mol_type="genomic DNA"
                     /db_xref="taxon:543403"
     CDS             1..1542
                     /gene="COX1"
                     /codon_start=1
                     /transl_table=5
                     /product="cytochrome c oxidase subunit I"
                     /protein_id="YP_003204734.1"
                     /db_xref="GI:258649449"
                     /db_xref="GeneID:8445182"
                     /translation="MRWLFSTNHKDIGTLYILFGMWSGLVGTALSLLIRAELGQPGAL
                     LGDDQLYNVIVTAHAFIMIFFLVMPMMIGGFGNWLVPLMLGAPDMAFPRLNNMSFWLL
                     PPALLLLLSSAAVESGVGTGWTVYPPLSGNLAHAGGSVDLAIFSLHLAGASSILGAAN
                     FITTIINMRWQGMQFERLPLFVWSVKITAILLLLSLPVLAGAITMLLTDRNFNTTFFD
                     PAGGGDPILYQHLFWFFGHPEVYILILPGFGMISHIVSHYSSKKETFGALGMIYAMLA
                     IGVLGFIVWAHHMFTVGMDVDTRAYFTAATMIIAVPTGIKVFSWLATIHGAKIKYDTP
                     MLWALGFIFLFTVGGLTGIALSNSSLDIMLHDTYYVVAHFHYVLSMGAVFALFGAFTY
                     WFPLLSGVTLHSRWTKAHFYIMFIGVNVTFFPQHFLGLSGMPRRYSDYPDCYTKWNVI
                     SSIGSMISFVAVLYFMVIVWEALVSQRSVVWSTHLGTSLEWDNILPADFHNAPETAAL
                     VCHNY"
     gene            1..1542
                     /gene="COX1"
                     /db_xref="GeneID:8445182"
     CDS             1588..2274
                     /gene="COX2"
                     /codon_start=1
                     /transl_table=5
                     /product="cytochrome c oxidase subunit II"
                     /protein_id="YP_003204735.1"
                     /db_xref="GI:258649450"
                     /db_xref="GeneID:8445170"
                     /translation="MSLWGQLGFQDGGSPLMEELIFFHDHAMMILIMVISLVGYAALS
                     LMVNKYTCRSLVEGQEIETIWTIIPALILVFLALPSLRLLYLLDEIGGCSLTVKSIGH
                     QWYWSYEYSDFSNIEFDSYMIPTNELEPGDFRLLEVDHRVVMPTETDVRVLVTSADVI
                     HSWTVPTLGVKVDAIPGRLNQLGVFIKYPGVFYGQCSEICGANHSFMPIVVEAVPLKN
                     FMEWVINVSE"
     gene            1588..2274
                     /gene="COX2"
                     /db_xref="GeneID:8445170"
     tRNA            2273..2339
                     /product="tRNA-Asp"
     CDS             2340..2495
                     /gene="ATP8"
                     /codon_start=1
                     /transl_table=5
                     /product="ATP synthase F0 subunit 8"
                     /protein_id="YP_003204736.1"
                     /db_xref="GI:258649451"
                     /db_xref="GeneID:8445171"
                     /translation="MPQLSPLNWILLFLLFWATILTVSVLVWWSGKVFFESGSLVSHF
                     KKNKWNW"
     gene            2340..2495
                     /gene="ATP8"
                     /db_xref="GeneID:8445171"
     CDS             2500..3198
                     /gene="ATP6"
                     /codon_start=1
                     /transl_table=5
                     /product="ATP synthase F0 subunit 6"
                     /protein_id="YP_003204737.1"
                     /db_xref="GI:258649452"
                     /db_xref="GeneID:8445172"
                     /translation="MLMDIFSSFDDNNQVFMSLYVLMWIFPLMTISLFSLSYWAMLPP
                     QWASVISIFKDTVSSQIFRSYGMNMGGFMNIITALFLFLILMNLSGLMPYVFSPTSHL
                     AVSLSLGLPLWLSLIVSAIFFNPSSVVAGLLPMGAPAPLNPFLVIIETVSIMVRPITL
                     SVRLTANMSAGHIVLTLIGNYLTASLFMSSVLSMALLLMIQVLYTVFEFGIALIQAYI
                     FCLLITLYSDEHPH"
     gene            2500..3198
                     /gene="ATP6"
                     /db_xref="GeneID:8445172"
     tRNA            complement(3243..3308)
                     /product="tRNA-Met"
     tRNA            complement(3317..3384)
                     /product="tRNA-Tyr"
     tRNA            complement(3385..3453)
                     /product="tRNA-Cys"
     tRNA            complement(3454..3520)
                     /product="tRNA-Trp"
     tRNA            complement(3518..3584)
                     /product="tRNA-Gln"
     tRNA            complement(3587..3654)
                     /product="tRNA-Gly"
     tRNA            complement(3656..3721)
                     /product="tRNA-Glu"
     rRNA            3722..4665
                     /product="s-rRNA"
                     /note="12S ribosomal RNA"
     tRNA            4666..4733
                     /product="tRNA-Val"
     rRNA            4734..6098
                     /product="l-rRNA"
                     /note="16S ribosomal RNA"
     tRNA            6099..6168
                     /product="tRNA-Leu"
     tRNA            6175..6243
                     /product="tRNA-Leu"
     CDS             6244..7185
                     /gene="ND1"
                     /codon_start=1
                     /transl_table=5
                     /product="NADH dehydrogenase subunit 1"
                     /protein_id="YP_003204738.1"
                     /db_xref="GI:258649453"
                     /db_xref="GeneID:8445173"
                     /translation="MLHSVISCLFTYVCILLSVAFFTLLERKELSYMQIRKGPNKVGL
                     MGLPQPIADAAKLLTKEIAKPTMANYSPYFVAPIFSFILALLLWQLYPSLYSTSYFKW
                     GILFFLCVSSMNVYGTLLAGWASNSKYALLGSLRAIAQTISYEVSMALILLFPLFLVG
                     SFNFVEIKEAQEFIWLSFLMVPVSLMWFVTCVAETNRAPFDFAEGESELVSGFNIEYG
                     AAGFALIFLAEYANILVMSLFSALLFLGGSSLIMAESDLGFMVKVLFFAFVFIWIRAS
                     YPRFRYDLLMSLTWKSFLPASLSFLLLIAILAYCVYC"
     gene            6244..7185
                     /gene="ND1"
                     /db_xref="GeneID:8445173"
     tRNA            7192..7259
                     /product="tRNA-Pro"
     CDS             7261..7761
                     /gene="ND6"
                     /codon_start=1
                     /transl_table=5
                     /product="NADH dehydrogenase subunit 6"
                     /protein_id="YP_003204739.1"
                     /db_xref="GI:258649454"
                     /db_xref="GeneID:8445174"
                     /translation="MSALIIFSLTFSSILMFPLMSQPLSLGLAIMFSTLLMCYTSAML
                     LSSWYGYILFLIYVGGLLVMFAYVAALSPNVLFGKGAPLVLFVLSAVLMILVTYLVPL
                     VDLSSITDYKNFNELKNLKTYGVELVSPHMASILIGLAVILLINLIVVVKICYYQRAP
                     LRPFEV"
     gene            7261..7761
                     /gene="ND6"
                     /db_xref="GeneID:8445174"
     tRNA            7830..7895
                     /product="tRNA-Ser"
     CDS             7989..9128
                     /gene="CYTB"
                     /codon_start=1
                     /transl_table=5
                     /product="cytochrome b"
                     /protein_id="YP_003204740.1"
                     /db_xref="GI:258649455"
                     /db_xref="GeneID:8445175"
                     /translation="MRSPIRKTHPILKAVNGAFIDLPAPSNLSIWWNFGSLLGLCLVI
                     QIVTGLFLAMHYTAHVDLAFSSVMHISRDVTYGWLLRAIHANGASWFFICIYLHIARG
                     MYYGSYLYFHTWNIGVVLLLLTMGTAFLGYVLPWGQMSFWGATVITNLLSAVPYVGKM
                     LVEWVWGGFAVDNATLVRFFALHFLLPFVTVAMAILHMLFLHETGSSNPLGLNSDGEK
                     VPFHSYYTFKDLVGFIVVIFLLCMLALFSPQLLTDPENFIPANPLVTPVHIQPEWYFL
                     FAYAILRSIPNKLGGVVALAGSVLILFIMPFTHQAKFRSIAFYPLNQILFWSYIAIFF
                     ILTWIGACPVEAPYEQIGQVFTALYFIYFMVYPLAQMMWDKLLDY"
     gene            7989..9128
                     /gene="CYTB"
                     /db_xref="GeneID:8445175"
     tRNA            complement(9197..9264)
                     /product="tRNA-Thr"
     CDS             9275..9571
                     /gene="ND4L"
                     /codon_start=1
                     /transl_table=5
                     /product="NADH dehydrogenase subunit 4L"
                     /protein_id="YP_003204741.1"
                     /db_xref="GI:258649456"
                     /db_xref="GeneID:8445176"
                     /translation="MSTFYLSLLSMFGVFMALLALSLQYKHLLSILLSLEAVTMNLFI
                     LMFSLSSNISYSGETALILITLGACEASLGLAILVAIIRAEGNDYVSSFSMHKC"
     gene            9275..9571
                     /gene="ND4L"
                     /db_xref="GeneID:8445176"
     CDS             9565..10954
                     /gene="ND4"
                     /note="TAA stop codon is completed by the addition of 3'
                     Aresidues to the mRNA"
                     /transl_except="(pos:10954,aa:TERM)"
                     /transl_table=5
                     /product="NADH dehydrogenase subunit 4"
                     /protein_id="YP_003204742.1"
                     /db_xref="GI:258649457"
                     /db_xref="GeneID:8445180"
                     /translation="MSLLLFSLFISKKWSWYVQMWSLAIASLFSLGHLYAPFFSYEYM
                     NSYMNYDSMSSILISLTLWISLMMMLASQQSVKISNNNHSMFSKFVLALNLILVITFI
                     CSSSLLFYFMFEASLIPTLMLILGWGYQPERLQAGMYMMMYTVTASLPLLLTILWATQ
                     KFSSNEMLMLNSLRMHIFSSGSPWAWSFLTLMLFTAFLVKLPMFSVHLWLPKAHVEAP
                     VAGSMVLAAILLKLGGMVFYGILRFFQCFNFISSYATTILFSLAIWGGVLTSIICFRQ
                     IDLKSLIAYSSIGHMSLMLAGAFSNSSWGWGGALVLMLSHGLCSSALFALANYTYEKT
                     HTRSLFLSKGMLMLLPILAMWWFLFCIMNMAAPPSINLLGEIMIFPSAIFSSSYYLFS
                     VSLMSFLAALYSMYLYTAIQHGGKPKFIKPFSQFKIPAFTLFFLHWIPGNFLILKSEL
                     VSMWV"
     gene            9565..10954
                     /gene="ND4"
                     /db_xref="GeneID:8445180"
     tRNA            10955..11019
                     /product="tRNA-His"
     CDS             11021..12745
                     /gene="ND5"
                     /codon_start=1
                     /transl_table=5
                     /product="NADH dehydrogenase subunit 5"
                     /protein_id="YP_003204743.1"
                     /db_xref="GI:258649458"
                     /db_xref="GeneID:8445177"
                     /translation="MFTKLKSSSISSMFLILYSILLLPVSIAFMMKDQSVIFEWIIFQ
                     ISSCSMTFMFIFDPISLSFSNVVCLISGCVMLFSSSYMSHDPFLKRFTWLVMLFVLSM
                     NLLVFIPSLPALLLGWDGLGIVSFALVIYYQNAKSLGAGMITVLTNRIGDVMILISIG
                     LLVLQGHWSVVAMWDFHLMAWMALAVTLAAMTKSAQIPFSSWLPAAMAAPTPVSALVH
                     SSTLVTAGVFLVIRFFPFLNTIIGFKAVLLFISVLTLLMAGIGANFENDLKKTIALST
                     LSQLGVMMMSLGMGMPYLALFHLYTHALFKALLFLCAGMIIHNSSNTQDIRHMGLLFS
                     QAPLTVACLNIANLSLCGAPFLSGFYSKDLILELSLNSPTNLFMVLLIFLATGMTAAY
                     SLRLSLCSLWSPLKGNPFHSKLENDPYVNWAVTLLSLAAIIGGFTLQNSFLPFAPFPF
                     ILPFFLKMLTMFVIAAGFVISFFLWDSMYQSKATTKTKFFFTTMWFLAPISAQPLTKF
                     SMLLGTNLMKSIDMGWLEILGGQGASKISSKLSSMNQGIQVKSFNYLVMLILLAALAM
                     LYYSILNN"
     gene            11021..12745
                     /gene="ND5"
                     /db_xref="GeneID:8445177"
     tRNA            12752..12817
                     /product="tRNA-Phe"
     CDS             12869..13648
                     /gene="COX3"
                     /codon_start=1
                     /transl_table=5
                     /product="cytochrome c oxidase subunit III"
                     /protein_id="YP_003204744.1"
                     /db_xref="GI:258649459"
                     /db_xref="GeneID:8445178"
                     /translation="MVRNPFHLVEFSPWPLTGSMGALFLTSGLVGWFHGYGFLAVALG
                     LILVGMTMVQWWRDVIRESTFQGFHTIQVSKGLRWGMILFITSEVCFFFAFFWAYFHS
                     SLAPKMELGSCWPPAGIVPLNPFEVPLLNTGVLLGSGVTITWAHHSLMEGDNTGGLQG
                     LAATVALGVYFTFLQAGEYYETSFTIADGVYGSTFFVATGFHGLHVLIGSTFLLVCLV
                     RVWLQHFSTGHHFGFEAAAWYWHFVDVVWLFLYLSIYWWGC"
     gene            12869..13648
                     /gene="COX3"
                     /db_xref="GeneID:8445178"
     tRNA            13732..13800
                     /product="tRNA-Lys"
     tRNA            13805..13873
                     /product="tRNA-Ala"
     tRNA            13873..13940
                     /product="tRNA-Arg"
     tRNA            13951..14019
                     /product="tRNA-Asn"
     tRNA            14046..14115
                     /product="tRNA-Ile"
     CDS             14119..14472
                     /gene="ND3"
                     /codon_start=1
                     /transl_table=5
                     /product="NADH dehydrogenase subunit 3"
                     /protein_id="YP_003204745.1"
                     /db_xref="GI:258649460"
                     /db_xref="GeneID:8445179"
                     /translation="MLSTLISSVVALFLSNLVMLLGWVLSKRGISDREKSSPFECGFD
                     PIKSARLPFSLRFFLLAIIFLIFDVEIVLLFPILASMMSSISLSLMFSFFVFLVVLIV
                     GLFHEWNEGSLDWAQ"
     gene            14119..14472
                     /gene="ND3"
                     /db_xref="GeneID:8445179"
     tRNA            14475..14536
                     /product="tRNA-Ser"
     CDS             14543..15595
                     /gene="ND2"
                     /codon_start=1
                     /transl_table=5
                     /product="NADH dehydrogenase subunit 2"
                     /protein_id="YP_003204746.1"
                     /db_xref="GI:258649461"
                     /db_xref="GeneID:8445181"
                     /translation="MFSGLPFSYMFMSVMGMGTLLSVSSVHWLGIWAGLEINLIGFLP
                     MLIYQKSVSESESAVKYFIVQALGSSFLMFGSLIVFSCSFTWDLHTNYYFSGLGAVTL
                     MAGLCVKLGLFPFHYWLPGVMAGLPWFSCLVLTTWQKVAPLFLLLCFLELTQPFNILY
                     FLCVISMGSSLVGGFGGLNQTQIRALLAYSSIGHLGWMVFAILHSEWTMKTYLVIYIL
                     ISLSMFMSLWLSDSGFMKNISNLKASMLMQGSILLLLLSLGGLPPLLGFIPKLLVMTS
                     GTWGPWLFVISMLIVGSLMSLFYYLSLFFSFFLMSVKKHGLSNFEANPGSVMVINIMN
                     ITGGVIILMFSLMGSL"
     gene            14543..15595
                     /gene="ND2"
                     /db_xref="GeneID:8445181"
ORIGIN      
        1 atgcgatggt tattttctac caatcacaaa gatattggaa cattatatat tttatttgga
       61 atatgatcgg ggttagttgg tactgcctta agattattaa ttcgagccga actagggcag
      121 cctggggcgc tacttgggga tgatcagtta tataatgtaa ttgttacagc tcatgctttt
      181 attataattt tctttttggt tatacctata ataattggag ggtttggaaa ctgacttgta
      241 cctttgatgt taggagctcc agatatggct ttccctcgct tgaataatat aagtttttgg
      301 ctgcttcctc ctgctctgtt attattatta tcatcagctg ctgtagaaag gggagtaggg
      361 accggatgaa cggtttatcc tcctttatcc gggaatctag cccatgccgg agggtctgta
      421 gatttggcta ttttttcttt acaccttgct ggggcttcct ctattttagg ggctgcaaat
      481 tttattacta ctattattaa tatacgatga caaggtatgc aatttgagcg acttccttta
      541 tttgtatgat ctgtaaaaat tactgccatt ttacttttac tatcgttgcc tgttcttgcg
      601 ggagccatta caatactctt aacggatcgt aacttcaata ctacgttttt tgaccctgcc
      661 ggaggtggag atcctatttt atatcaacat ttgttttgat tttttggaca tccagaagtt
      721 tatattttaa ttcttcctgg atttggaata atttctcaca ttgttagcca ttattcaagc
      781 aagaaagaga catttggggc cctaggaatg atttatgcta tactagctat tggcgtttta
      841 ggctttattg tatgagctca tcatatattt acagtgggaa tagacgtaga tacccgagct
      901 tattttacag ctgctactat aattattgct gttcctaccg gaattaaagt atttagttga
      961 cttgccacaa ttcatggagc aaaaattaag tacgatactc ctatattatg ggcgttaggg
     1021 tttattttct tatttacagt tggaggctta actggaattg ctttatcaaa ctcttcttta
     1081 gatattatgc ttcatgatac ttactatgta gttgcccatt tccactatgt tctttcaatg
     1141 ggagccgtgt ttgccttatt tggggcattt acttactggt tccccttact gagtggagta
     1201 acgctacata gtcgttgaac aaaagctcat ttttatatta tatttatcgg ggtaaatgta
     1261 accttttttc ctcaacattt tcttggttta aggggaatac cccgacgata ctcggactac
     1321 ccagactgct atactaaatg aaatgtaatt tcttctattg gatctatgat ttcattcgtg
     1381 gctgttttat attttatggt cattgtgtga gaagccttgg tgtctcagcg atctgtcgtt
     1441 tgaagtacac acctaggaac ttcactagaa tgagacaaca ttttgcctgc ggatttccac
     1501 aacgcccctg agacagctgc cttagtttgc cataactatt aggcaataag tcttttattg
     1561 tgttcttaat ttactattaa acatgaaatg agcctatgag gacaattagg atttcaagat
     1621 ggtggttctc ccttaataga ggaattaatt ttttttcatg accatgctat aataatttta
     1681 atcatggtta ttagtttagt aggatatgct gccctatctc ttatagtaaa taaatatacc
     1741 tgtcgctcat tagtggaagg tcaggaaatt gagactattt gaacaattat tccagcttta
     1801 attctagttt ttctggcttt gccttctctt cgtttactat atttattgga cgaaatcggg
     1861 ggttgtagtt taacagtaaa aagaattggg caccagtgat attgaagtta tgaatattct
     1921 gatttttcga atattgaatt tgattcttat ataattccta cgaatgagtt agaacccgga
     1981 gattttcgtt tactagaagt agatcatcgc gtagttatgc ccactgaaac agacgtacga
     2041 gttctagtta cctctgcaga tgttattcac tcatggaccg ttccaacctt aggcgtaaaa
     2101 gtagatgcta ttccagggcg actaaatcag ctaggggttt ttatcaagta tccaggagtt
     2161 ttttacggac aatgttcaga aatttgtgga gctaatcatt cttttatgcc aattgttgtc
     2221 gaagctgttc cgctaaaaaa ctttatggag tgggttatta acgtgtctga ataaaaagtt
     2281 agttaaataa ataatataag attgtcagtc ttaagttgct atataaatag tactttttaa
     2341 tgcctcaatt atccccttta aattgaattt tattattttt attattttga gctacaattt
     2401 taacggtatc agtattggta tggtgatctg gaaaagtttt ttttgaaagg gggagactag
     2461 tttctcattt caagaaaaat aaatgaaatt gataaaagaa tgcttatgga tattttttcc
     2521 tcatttgacg ataacaatca ggtttttata tcattgtatg tactaatatg aatttttcct
     2581 ttaatgacta tttctttatt tagattatct tactgggcaa tgcttcctcc tcaatgagca
     2641 tcggttatta gaatctttaa agataccgtg tcttcgcaga ttttccgttc atatgggata
     2701 aatataggag ggtttataaa tattattacg gccttatttc tatttttgat tttaataaac
     2761 ttatctggat tgatacctta tgtgtttagt cctactagcc atttagctgt gtctctttcg
     2821 ctgggcctac ccctttgact ctcattgatt gtttctgcta ttttttttaa tcctagttct
     2881 gttgttgcag ggttgttgcc tataggagct cctgctcctt taaatccttt tttagtaatt
     2941 attgagacag tgagaattat ggttcgacct attactttat cggttcgatt aacagcaaac
     3001 ataagagcag gacatattgt cttaacatta attggtaatt atttaacagc tagacttttt
     3061 atgtcatcag ttttgtcaat agcattactt cttatgattc aggtgttata tactgttttt
     3121 gagtttggta ttgctttaat tcaagcttat attttttgtt tattaattac tctctattct
     3181 gatgaacacc cacattaaag ctttaactcg gatatcttat acttttaaca gaagttaaat
     3241 attgtaaaag aatttccaat tcatttttgg ggtatgaacc caatagctta aatttagctt
     3301 attttacata ctaacatttg ttgggaagat ttaactccgt taatagatct acagtctacc
     3361 gcttgaaact cagccaccaa acaaacacac caggatgtaa ctatactcca ttttcgattt
     3421 tgcaagtcga agttttaaat aaactatggt gagcaaggtt taaagaatat ttctttattt
     3481 taagctttga aggcttacag tttaattaac ttaaaacctt actaggaggc tatgagcctc
     3541 tcctaagaaa tcaaaattct ttgtgcccgt acaccgctat gtaaggtatc ttttttaaat
     3601 ttatttaatc ctcttgcttg gaaggcaagt gtacttgcaa catactcaaa agatatttct
     3661 aataaatgat actttatacc tttagaatga aaatctaacg tgcaatttac accatagaaa
     3721 cctgcgttta atccttataa aattgaatat tattttaaat ttataaaaga gaaaccattt
     3781 ttctttttaa caaaaacttg gctctgattt attaatatgg catgaactag aaaatacaca
     3841 tggtttttat tgaaagaggc gaggtaagaa aataaataac taatgttata aaaatataag
     3901 ctattttttt cttaaggtat tatagggata caaaatgtct tgaaaagtcc cgctagcacc
     3961 agtgttgaag cttaattaaa aagtgaaagc ttgtattagt ctagttaaat aactttggtt
     4021 aatttggtgc cagcatccgc ggttacacca aagaattaag tcatataaat acggtaaaaa
     4081 gatagttaaa cttagatttt atgtttttta attattcata aagaggtaaa atttaaatat
     4141 gaataactaa tctaatgaaa actaacatgt tgaagctatg acagccttga gggaaactgg
     4201 gattagatac cccactattc ttggctataa aataattaaa tttaccaggg tactacgaat
     4261 cgtttaaatt taaaactcaa agggcttggc ggtgttttag acccctcagg ggaacctgtc
     4321 tcataatcga caatccacgc taaacctgac ccttttttgt tttcagtctg tataccgttg
     4381 tcgtcaggta actttttaga gattagaagt tagctataaa tacaactaaa ttataacgtc
     4441 aaatcaaggt gcagctaatg aaagggagag gatgggttac aattattaaa tcataatcac
     4501 ggaagcaaca ggaataaggt tgctatgaag gaggacttga aagtaaatta gactatataa
     4561 ataacttgaa taaggctctg aaatgtgtac acatcgcccg tcgctcttgt tggaaaataa
     4621 gataagtcgt aacatagtag gggtaatgga aattgttcct aaactaaaaa catagtataa
     4681 tataatacat ttcacttaca ctgaaaatat gcttagttga tgagctgttt ttaatatagc
     4741 attcaaagat agaaattaat ctaaattact aatcaaaaca ttattaaact tagtaaaggt
     4801 gattgaaatt ttatttattt ctttttgaaa agtactgtag aggaataagt aactaataaa
     4861 aataaaaaag aaactaaact tcgtaccttt tgcatcatgg cttaactaga tttaactgaa
     4921 tatacagatt ctcgaaattt aatgagctat ttttgacctt tatattagga ataagagact
     4981 aattgtagca aaaattttct cagagtcaaa aatagaaatg aaattttatt cgcattaaat
     5041 gatagctagt ttttcctaaa agatatagaa gtatttaagg attaatctat ttattagtaa
     5101 tttttttact aataaaattt aatctaagca tgcttttaag gataagctta aaagcctcaa
     5161 taaaatattt gttcttaatt aaaatttaaa tttaagcttg aaaatagcta agattattga
     5221 ttttgttata attcatttta tctttaaaat aataattaat ttactataac acaaaaggaa
     5281 gaattcttaa taattaaaat gagttgtata catgttaaga tgagtattaa ttagttatga
     5341 ttatttaaga atgatatgtc ttaaaataat attttaatat tttataaata aaattataaa
     5401 aaggaactcg gcaaaactat attctacctg tttattaaaa acatggctcc ttgaagataa
     5461 gataataggg agtcaggcct gcccagtgaa gttttttaac ggccgcggta ccctgaccgt
     5521 gcaaaggtag cataatcatt tgccttataa ttgaaggctg gtatgaatgg tttgataaga
     5581 atataactgt ctctttataa tttaatagaa ttttatttca aggtgaagaa gccttggtgt
     5641 aattaaaaga caagaagacc ctatcgagct ttaaataact taatagaagt gatatattaa
     5701 tgagctatga agttcagcta ttaaaaattt tggttggggc gactgaggaa caaaaaaagc
     5761 ttcctttaag tattatatca cgtacaagta ttgatccaaa atttttgatt aaagaaatta
     5821 gttaccgtag ggataacagc attatctttt ttaagagttc ttattgaaaa aaaggtttgt
     5881 gacctcgatg ttggaccaga atatcctgaa gatgcagaag tcttcaaggg ttggtctgtt
     5941 cgaccattaa aattctacgt gatctgagtt tagaccggcg tgagccaggt cagtttctat
     6001 ctttaatttt ttaatatgag cttagtacga aaggaccagc ttattgcaag acctagtgtt
     6061 ctaagtgaag aaatataatt tatgtaatta aaataataat caaattagca aaattaaatg
     6121 caattgactt aggatcagta gatataggtg aaactccttt atttgatagt aaaaataaag
     6181 atggcagatt aagtgcatta ggtttaagcc ctaaatataa agatgaaact tcttttcttt
     6241 ataatgcttc attcagttat ttcttgttta tttacgtatg tttgtatttt gttaagcgtc
     6301 gcttttttta ctcttttaga acgaaaagaa ctaagatata tacagattcg aaaagggcct
     6361 aataaagttg gcttaatagg cttacctcag ccaattgctg atgctgcaaa actgcttaca
     6421 aaagaaattg ctaagcctac tatggctaac tattctcctt attttgtagc accaattttt
     6481 agctttattc tagcactttt attatgacaa ctatacccga ggctatattc tacttcgtat
     6541 tttaagtggg gcattctctt ttttttatgt gtctcaagga taaatgttta tggtactctg
     6601 ttagccgggt gagcctctaa ctctaaatat gcacttctgg gaagtttacg ggcaattgct
     6661 cagacgattt cttatgaagt aagcatagca ttaattctat tgtttcctct ttttttagtg
     6721 gggagattta attttgtaga aattaaagaa gctcaagaat ttatttgatt aagctttctc
     6781 atagttcctg tctcattgat gtgatttgtt acttgtgtgg cagaaacaaa ccgggctccg
     6841 tttgactttg ctgaaggaga gtctgagtta gtttctggct ttaatattga atatggagca
     6901 gcaggctttg ctttaatctt cctagctgag tatgctaata ttttagtaat gagtttattt
     6961 tccgccctgc tcttcctagg ggggagctcc ttaattatgg ctgaaagaga cttgggattt
     7021 atagttaaag ttctcttctt cgcatttgta tttatttgaa ttcgggcaag atacccccga
     7081 tttcggtatg acttgttgat gagattgacc tgaaaaagct ttttgcctgc ttctctctct
     7141 tttcttctcc tgattgcaat tttggcatac tgtgtttatt gttaatgctt acgaggttgt
     7201 agtttaataa aaatattagc attggaagct aaagaatagg ttatattcct acacctcgaa
     7261 atgagagccc taattatttt tagtttaact ttttctagca ttttaatatt tcctttaata
     7321 agtcaacctt taagcctagg attagcaatt atgttttcaa cattacttat gtgttataca
     7381 agggctatac ttctctcttc ttgatatggt tatattttat ttttaattta cgtcggtggg
     7441 ttattagtta tatttgcata tgtggctgcc ctatctccta atgtcttatt cggaaaggga
     7501 gctccgctgg tgttatttgt attaagtgcc gttttaataa ttttagttac atatttagtt
     7561 cctttggtcg acctgtcttc tattactgac tataaaaatt ttaatgaact aaaaaactta
     7621 aaaacatatg gtgtagaact agtttcacct cacatagcat ctattcttat tggtttggct
     7681 gttattttat taattaatct aattgtagta gtaaaaattt gctattatca acgagctccg
     7741 cttcgtccct ttgaagttta aaaccatttc agctacttta atcttaagtt gtcatttctt
     7801 ttattacccg caaaacttta aaaacaaaga gttgttaact gaaaacagac ttgttttgaa
     7861 agcaagcttt gagggtttaa atccctcagc aactttttta ttactcttac cttattgtat
     7921 tttagttttg gctaccgaag aatcaaataa cgcaaacaag agctatatac aaaatttaaa
     7981 atggagccat gcgaagccct attcgaaaaa cccatccaat cttaaaggct gttaacgggg
     8041 cttttattga tttgcctgct ccttcaaacc tatcaatttg atgaaacttc ggctctttat
     8101 tgggcctctg tttagtaatt caaattgtaa ctggtttatt tttagcaatg cactatactg
     8161 ctcacgtaga cttggcattt aggtcggtta tgcatattag acgagatgta acatatggtt
     8221 gacttttacg agcaatccat gcaaatgggg catcttgatt ttttatttgt atttatttac
     8281 acatcgctcg aggtatatat tatggttctt atctatattt ccatacatga aatattggtg
     8341 tggttcttct acttcttact atgggtacag ccttccttgg atatgttctc ccttgggggc
     8401 agatgtcctt ttggggggct actgtaatta ctaatttact ctctgccgtt ccttatgtcg
     8461 ggaaaatatt agtggaatga gtttgagggg gatttgccgt tgataatgca acccttgttc
     8521 ggttttttgc actacacttc ttacttccat tcgttactgt agctatggct attttacata
     8581 tattattcct tcatgaaaca gggtcaagta atcccttagg cctaaataga gacggagaaa
     8641 aagttccatt tcattcatat tatactttta aagacttagt tgggttcatt gtagtcattt
     8701 ttttattgtg tatgttagct ttatttagcc cccagttact aactgatcct gaaaatttta
     8761 ttcctgcaaa cccactagta acaccagtcc acattcaacc agaatggtat tttctgtttg
     8821 cctatgctat cttgcgttct attccaaata agcttggcgg tgtggttgct ttggccggat
     8881 ctgttttaat cttatttatt atgcctttta ctcaccaagc caagtttcgc tcaattgcct
     8941 tttatccttt aaatcaaatc ttattttgat cctatatcgc tatttttttt attttaactt
     9001 ggattggagc ttgcccggta gaagcaccct acgagcaaat cggccaggta tttactgcct
     9061 tatatttcat ttattttatg gtctatccat tagctcaaat aatgtgagat aagcttttag
     9121 attattaatt aagtgaaaca catagtaaaa gtttagttta catgtttcgc tttaaatttt
     9181 attttgaaga tagtaaagta acaagaattt attaatttca cctatggctt acaagaccat
     9241 tgctctactt taagctattg ttacacacaa ttaaatgaga acattttatt tatctttatt
     9301 aagtatgttt ggagttttta tagcattatt agccctttct ttgcagtata agcacctgtt
     9361 aagaatttta ttaagcttag aagcagttac tatgaacctt tttattttaa tattttcttt
     9421 atctagaaat atttcctata gaggagaaac tgctctaatt ttaattacac taggtgcatg
     9481 tgaagctagc ttaggtttag ccattctagt agctattatt cgcgcagagg ggaatgacta
     9541 cgtatcaagg ttttctatac acaagtgtta ggagtatttt tatcgaggtt gagcttattg
     9601 ctcttttctt tatttatctc taagaaatga tcttgatacg tacaaatatg gtctttagct
     9661 atcgctagct tgttttcctt aggacacctt tatgcccctt ttttttctta tgagtatata
     9721 aattcttaca taaattacga ttctatatct tctattctca tttcgcttac tttatgaatt
     9781 tcactaataa taatgttagc tagccaacaa agagtaaaaa ttagaaataa caatcattct
     9841 atattttcaa aatttgtttt agctttaaac ttaattttag tcattacatt tatttgttct
     9901 aggagactct tattttactt tatatttgaa gcctctctta ttccaacact tatattaatt
     9961 ttgggatgag gataccagcc tgaacgatta caagcaggga tatatataat aatgtataca
    10021 gttacagctt ctttgcccct tcttttaacc attctttgag ccacacagaa attttcatct
    10081 aatgaaatac ttatattaaa tagcttacga atacacatct tcagatctgg aagtccttga
    10141 gcatgaagct tcctaacatt aatactattt actgcatttc ttgtaaaact tccaatattt
    10201 tctgtacatc tttgattacc taaggcccat gtagaagctc ccgtagcagg atccatggtt
    10261 ttagctgcaa ttcttttaaa actaggagga atggtatttt acggtatttt acggtttttt
    10321 cagtgtttta attttatttc ttcttacgcc acaactattc tattttcgct agctatctga
    10381 gggggtgtat taacaaggat tatctgtttt cgccaaatcg acctaaaatc attaattgca
    10441 tactcatcta ttgggcacat atctcttatg ttagcaggtg ccttctcaaa tagatcctgg
    10501 ggttgaggag gagctcttgt ccttatatta tcgcatggcc tatgttcttc agctcttttt
    10561 gctctcgcga attacaccta tgaaaaaacc cacacccgaa gcctttttct aagtaaagga
    10621 atattaatat tacttcctat tttagcaata tgatggtttt tattctgcat tataaacatg
    10681 gcagctcctc ctaggattaa tttactgggc gaaattataa tctttccatc tgcgatcttc
    10741 agatccagat actacttgtt ttccgtaagc ctaataagat ttttagcagc cttgtataga
    10801 atatatttat acactgctat ccagcacgga ggaaaaccca aatttattaa gccctttagt
    10861 cagtttaaaa ttcccgcttt taccttattt tttcttcatt ggattcctgg aaactttttg
    10921 attttaaaaa gtgaattagt ttcaatatga gtttgtcaag ttagtttaaa aaaaacatca
    10981 gcctgtggat ttgaaaataa aagtctattt tacttgacct atgtttacaa aattaaaatc
    11041 ttcctctatc agatcaatat ttttaattct ttataggatt ctattgctac ctgtttccat
    11101 tgcctttata ataaaagacc agagcgttat ctttgaatga attatttttc agattaggtc
    11161 ctgctctata acatttatgt ttattttcga ccctattaga ctcagattta gaaatgtagt
    11221 ttgccttatt tcaggttgcg taatactctt ttcatcaagc tatatgtctc acgatccttt
    11281 tttgaaacgt ttcacttgac tggtaatatt atttgtctta tcgataaatc ttttggtttt
    11341 tatccctagc ttacctgcct tattactagg gtgagacggc ctagggattg tttcttttgc
    11401 cttagttatt tattaccaga acgcaaaatc cctaggagcc gggataatta cagttttaac
    11461 taaccggatc ggggatgtta taattctcat ctcaattggt ttgcttgttc ttcaaggaca
    11521 ctgatcggta gtagcgatgt gagattttca tcttatagcc tgaatagccc ttgcagtaac
    11581 tttagccgca ataactaaaa gtgcacaaat tccattttct agatgacttc cagcagcaat
    11641 ggctgcccct acgccagttt cggccttggt gcattcttct accctagtta ctgccggagt
    11701 ctttttagtt attcgtttct ttcccttttt aaatacaatt attgggttta aggctgtttt
    11761 attatttatt tcagttttaa ctctactaat agcgggaatc ggggctaact ttgaaaacga
    11821 cctaaagaaa acaattgccc tgtctacact gagtcaacta ggagtaataa taatgagtct
    11881 aggtatgggc ataccctatt tagccttgtt tcatctatac acccatgcct tatttaaagc
    11941 actcttattc ctgtgtgctg gtataatcat tcataataga tcaaacacac aagacattcg
    12001 gcacatgggt ttattgtttt ctcaggcccc gctcactgtt gcctgcctga atattgctaa
    12061 cctgtctttg tgcggagccc cttttttaag gggcttttac tctaaagact taattttaga
    12121 gctgtccttg aatagtccta ctaacttatt tatggtcctg ttaatctttt tagccaccgg
    12181 tataacggca gcctattctc ttcgtctttc tttatgctct ttatgaaggc ccctaaaagg
    12241 aaatcctttt cacagaaagc tagaaaatga cccatatgtg aattgggcag ttaccctgtt
    12301 aagccttgct gctattatcg ggggatttac tcttcaaaat aggttcctgc cttttgctcc
    12361 ctttcctttt atccttcctt tttttttaaa aatactaact atatttgtaa ttgcggcagg
    12421 ttttgttatt tccttctttc tatgagacag tatataccaa aggaaagcca ctacaaaaac
    12481 caagttcttc tttacgacca tgtggttttt agctcccatt tctgctcaac ctcttactaa
    12541 gttttcaata ctcctaggaa ccaacttaat gaaatcaatc gacataggat gattagaaat
    12601 tttaggagga caaggagcaa gaaaaattag atcaaaactc tcctcaataa atcaaggaat
    12661 tcaggttaaa tcctttaact atcttgttat attgatctta ttagcagcat tggctatact
    12721 gtattatagc attttaaaca actaaaataa cacattgata gcttaaacat agagcatggc
    12781 actgaagatg ccagggtagc ataattgctt caaagtagcc agcatttcaa aaaaaatgct
    12841 ggctaccttg aaatttgaat tcttatctat ggtacgaaat ccatttcatt tagttgagtt
    12901 tagtccttga ccacttactg gctcaatggg agcccttttt cttacttccg gcctagtagg
    12961 gtgatttcac ggttacgggt ttttagctgt tgccttgggg ttgattttag tgggtataac
    13021 tatagtacag tggtggcgag atgttatccg tgagagaaca tttcagggat ttcatacaat
    13081 tcaggtctct aaaggacttc gttgaggtat aattttattt attacatcag aagtttgttt
    13141 tttctttgct ttcttttggg cttattttca tagcagattg gcccctaaaa tggaattagg
    13201 gtcctgttga cctccggcag ggattgttcc gctaaatccc tttgaggttc ccttgctaaa
    13261 tactggagtt ttattaggat caggagtgac tattacatgg gctcaccata gtttaatgga
    13321 gggagacaac acaggaggct tgcaagggct agctgctact gttgctttag gggtttattt
    13381 tacgttttta caggcgggag aatactatga gacttctttt acaattgctg acggtgtcta
    13441 tggttcaact ttttttgtgg ctactggatt ccatggatta catgtgttga ttggcaggac
    13501 atttttgttg gtttgtcttg tgcgagtgtg gttacagcac ttttctaccg ggcatcattt
    13561 tgggtttgag gctgctgcct ggtactgaca ttttgttgat gtggtttgat tatttttata
    13621 tctatctatt tattgatgag ggtgttaaag aaaaaagccg acaggaacta gctgaatttt
    13681 atataaggaa ataaagatag gaaatgctta gtgattatgt agcaacctga ttcttagatg
    13741 actgaggata gataagtgct agatttttaa tctagagacg gtaggaatta cctctaagaa
    13801 ctcagactcg atactttaaa ataaaagacc tgatttgcat ttagataata agtttaacac
    13861 aactttcggg tcgtataaaa agcgaaaatt tgcattcggt ttcggcccgt actttgaggg
    13921 tgtaagtcct tctttatact aatttgacta taaatgaaag ccaaagagag gcgcctagct
    13981 gttaattagg agattgtagt ttaagattta ctcatttaga aaatattagg aataaaaatt
    14041 ttcatagtac tacgccggat gaacggaaat cattgatgtt gattattatg ggatgccaga
    14101 aagtctctag tactaaaaat gttaagtaca ttaattagaa gagttgttgc gttgttttta
    14161 tctaatttag tgatgttact gggctgagtt ctttccaaac gagggatcag agaccgagaa
    14221 aaaaggtctc ctttcgagtg tgggtttgac ccaattaaat ctgctcgttt gcctttttct
    14281 cttcgttttt ttttattggc aattatcttc ctcatttttg atgttgaaat cgtgctgctg
    14341 tttccaattt tggctagtat aataaggaga atttcgttaa gcttgatatt taggttcttt
    14401 gtttttttag ttgtattaat tgtcggtcta tttcacgaat gaaatgaagg gtcattagac
    14461 tgggctcaat aaatagaaaa aacttggagt aaaacagggc tgctaacttt gttttgggta
    14521 attcgatttt atcctttttc ttatgttttc aggacttcct tttagttata tatttatatc
    14581 tgttataggg atgggaaccc ttctttcggt ttcttcagtt cattgacttg gtatttgagc
    14641 cggattagaa atcaatttaa ttgggttttt acccatatta atttatcaaa agagagtctc
    14701 agaaagagag tctgctgtaa agtattttat tgtgcaggcc ttaggctcta gatttttaat
    14761 atttggtagg ctaattgttt tcaggtgctc atttacatgg gacctacata caaactacta
    14821 tttcaggggc ttaggagccg taaccttaat agcgggactt tgtgttaaat tgggcctgtt
    14881 tccatttcat tattgactgc cgggggtcat ggcaggactt ccttggttct cgtgtttagt
    14941 actaactaca tgacagaaag tagctccttt atttttatta ctttgttttc ttgagcttac
    15001 tcagcctttt aatattttat attttctttg tgttattaga ataggatcta gactagtggg
    15061 gggatttgga ggactaaatc aaacacaaat tcgtgcctta ttggcttatt cttctattgg
    15121 acacttagga tgaatagtat ttgctatttt acatagtgag tgaacaataa aaacatattt
    15181 agtaatttat attttaatta gactatcaat atttataaga ttatgattaa gggattctgg
    15241 ctttataaaa aatattagta atttaaaagc ttctatgcta atacagggca gcattttact
    15301 tttactgttg tcgctggggg gtttaccccc cttacttggg tttattccta agttattagt
    15361 aataaccagt gggacttgag gtccctggtt gtttgttatt tctatactta ttgtagggtc
    15421 attaatgagt cttttttatt atcttaggtt gtttttttca tttttcctaa tatctgtaaa
    15481 aaagcacgga ttaagaaatt ttgaagcaaa tccgggaagt gtaatggtaa ttaatattat
    15541 aaatattacc ggaggtgtaa ttattttaat atttagttta atggggagtt tataa
//
