# Supplementary material for: Relation between mitochondrial DNA hyperdiversity, mutation rate and mitochondrial genome evolution in Melarhaphe neritoides (Gastropoda: Littorinidae) and other Caenogastropoda
Source: Sci Rep. 2018 Dec 19;8:17964. doi: 10.1038/s41598-018-36428-7 (PMC6299273; doi:10.1038/s41598-018-36428-7)
Supplement: Supplementary file 3 — Supplementary Dataset 1 [file 41598_2018_36428_MOESM3_ESM.zip › Godlewskia godlewskia NC_035870.gb]

LOCUS       Godlewskia_godle       15224 bp    DNA     linear   INV 31-JAN-2018
DEFINITION  Godlewskia godlewskia mitochondrion, complete genome.
ACCESSION   NC_035870
KEYWORDS    RefSeq.
SOURCE      mitochondrion Godlewskia godlewskia
  ORGANISM  Godlewskia godlewskia
            Eukaryota; Metazoa; Lophotrochozoa; Mollusca; Gastropoda;
            Caenogastropoda; Hypsogastropoda; Littorinimorpha; Rissooidea;
            Baicaliidae; Godlewskia.
REFERENCE   1  (bases 1 to 15224)
  AUTHORS   Peretolchina,T.E., Sitnikova,T.Y. and Sherbakov,D.Y.
  TITLE     The complete mitochondrial genomes of four Baikal mollusks from
            endemic family Baicaliidae (Mollusca: Prosobranchia)
  JOURNAL   Unpublished
REFERENCE   2  (bases 1 to 15224)
  CONSRTM   NCBI Genome Project
  TITLE     Direct Submission
  JOURNAL   Submitted (13-SEP-2017) National Center for Biotechnology
            Information, NIH, Bethesda, MD 20894, USA
REFERENCE   3  (bases 1 to 15224)
  AUTHORS   Peretolchina,T.E., Sitnikova,T.Y. and Sherbakov,D.Y.
  TITLE     Direct Submission
  JOURNAL   Submitted (03-MAR-2017) Molecular Systematics, Limnological
            Institute SB RAS, Ulan-Batorskaya, 3, Irkutsk 664033, Russia
COMMENT     REVIEWED REFSEQ: This record has been curated by NCBI staff. The
            reference sequence is identical to KY697387.
            ##Assembly-Data-START## Assembly Method :: MIRA v. 4 Sequencing
            Technology :: Illumina ##Assembly-Data-END## COMPLETENESS: full
            length.
FEATURES             Location/Qualifiers
     source          1..15224
                     /organism="Godlewskia godlewskia"
                     /organelle="mitochondrion"
                     /mol_type="genomic DNA"
                     /db_xref="taxon:96615"
     CDS             1..1539
                     /gene="COX1"
                     /locus_tag="CNY48_mgp01"
                     /codon_start=1
                     /transl_table=5
                     /product="cytochrome c oxidase subunit I"
                     /protein_id="YP_009427768.1"
                     /db_xref="GI:1241922973"
                     /db_xref="GeneID:33943582"
                     /translation="MRWLFSTNHKDIGTLYILFGMWSGLVGTALSLLIRAELGQPGAL
                     LGDDQLYNVIVTAHAFVMIFFLVMPMMIGGFGNWLVPLMLGAPDMAFPRLNNMSFWLL
                     PPALLLLLSSAAVESGAGTGWTVYPPLAGNLAHAGASVDLAIFSLHLAGVSSILGAVN
                     FITTIINMRWRGMQFERLPLFVWSVKITAILLLLSLPVLAGAITMLLTDRNFNTAFFD
                     PAGGGDPILYQHLFWFFGHPEVYILILPGFGMISHIVSHYSAKKETFGTLGMIYAMLA
                     IGVLGFIVWAHHMFTVGMDVDTRAYFTAATMIIAVPTGIKVFSWLATIHGAKIKYDTP
                     MLWALGFIFLFTVGGLTGIVLSNSSLDIMLHDTYYVVAHFHYVLSMGAVFALFAAFNY
                     WFPLLTGVTLHSRWTKAHFFIMFIGVNVTFFPQHFLGLAGMPRRYSDYPDCYTKWNVV
                     SSIGSMISFVAVLYFMVIVWEALVSQRKVIWSTHLSTALEWDNILPSDFHNAPETGAL
                     VASH"
     gene            1..1539
                     /gene="COX1"
                     /locus_tag="CNY48_mgp01"
                     /db_xref="GeneID:33943582"
     CDS             1555..2241
                     /gene="COX2"
                     /locus_tag="CNY48_mgp02"
                     /codon_start=1
                     /transl_table=5
                     /product="cytochrome c oxidase subunit II"
                     /protein_id="YP_009427769.1"
                     /db_xref="GI:1241922974"
                     /db_xref="GeneID:33943570"
                     /translation="MSLWGQLGFQDAASPLMEELIFFHDHAMMILIMIITLVGYAALS
                     LMINKFSCRSLVEGQAIETIWTIIPAIILIFLALPSLRLLYLLDEVGNCNLTVKAIGH
                     QWYWSYEYSDFLNLQFDSYMIPTNELNSGQFRLLEVDHRIILPTNTDIRILATSADVI
                     HSWAVPSLGVKADAIPGRLNQLSFYIKYPGVFYGQCSEICGANHSFMPIVVEATPLKT
                     FMKWVVNTSE"
     gene            1555..2241
                     /gene="COX2"
                     /locus_tag="CNY48_mgp02"
                     /db_xref="GeneID:33943570"
     tRNA            2245..2307
                     /locus_tag="CNY48_mgt01"
                     /product="tRNA-Asp"
                     /db_xref="GeneID:33943571"
     gene            2245..2307
                     /locus_tag="CNY48_mgt01"
                     /db_xref="GeneID:33943571"
     CDS             2309..2467
                     /gene="ATP8"
                     /locus_tag="CNY48_mgp13"
                     /codon_start=1
                     /transl_table=5
                     /product="ATP synthase F0 subunit 8"
                     /protein_id="YP_009427770.1"
                     /db_xref="GI:1241922975"
                     /db_xref="GeneID:33943583"
                     /translation="MPQLSPLNWIFLFILFWAAVIIVSIMIWWSKKILFMPEKSKKAM
                     LKQNKWNW"
     gene            2309..2467
                     /gene="ATP8"
                     /locus_tag="CNY48_mgp13"
                     /db_xref="GeneID:33943583"
     CDS             2479..3174
                     /gene="ATP6"
                     /locus_tag="CNY48_mgp12"
                     /codon_start=1
                     /transl_table=5
                     /product="ATP synthase F0 subunit 6"
                     /protein_id="YP_009427771.1"
                     /db_xref="GI:1241922976"
                     /db_xref="GeneID:33943572"
                     /translation="MLVDIFSSFDDNNQVFMSMYMLMWIFSLMIMLTFSTTYWTVHPR
                     HTVLLKMFKNTLSSEISRSFGLNTAGFINILSALFLFLTLMNLSGLIPYVFSPTSHLG
                     ISLSLGMPLWLSLIISAIFFNPSSVIASLLPMGAPATLNPFLVIIETISILVRPITLS
                     VRLMANMSAGHIVLTLIGNYLTTSIMTTSIMSIAVLMSIQILYTIFEFGISMIQAYIF
                     CLLITLYSDEHPH"
     gene            2479..3174
                     /gene="ATP6"
                     /locus_tag="CNY48_mgp12"
                     /db_xref="GeneID:33943572"
     tRNA            complement(3205..3268)
                     /locus_tag="CNY48_mgt02"
                     /product="tRNA-Met"
                     /db_xref="GeneID:33943573"
     gene            complement(3205..3268)
                     /locus_tag="CNY48_mgt02"
                     /db_xref="GeneID:33943573"
     tRNA            complement(3272..3336)
                     /locus_tag="CNY48_mgt03"
                     /product="tRNA-Tyr"
                     /db_xref="GeneID:33943584"
     gene            complement(3272..3336)
                     /locus_tag="CNY48_mgt03"
                     /db_xref="GeneID:33943584"
     tRNA            complement(3348..3410)
                     /locus_tag="CNY48_mgt04"
                     /product="tRNA-Cys"
                     /db_xref="GeneID:33943585"
     gene            complement(3348..3410)
                     /locus_tag="CNY48_mgt04"
                     /db_xref="GeneID:33943585"
     tRNA            complement(3412..3475)
                     /locus_tag="CNY48_mgt05"
                     /product="tRNA-Trp"
                     /db_xref="GeneID:33943586"
     gene            complement(3412..3475)
                     /locus_tag="CNY48_mgt05"
                     /db_xref="GeneID:33943586"
     tRNA            complement(3477..3538)
                     /locus_tag="CNY48_mgt06"
                     /product="tRNA-Gln"
                     /db_xref="GeneID:33943587"
     gene            complement(3477..3538)
                     /locus_tag="CNY48_mgt06"
                     /db_xref="GeneID:33943587"
     tRNA            complement(3541..3605)
                     /locus_tag="CNY48_mgt07"
                     /product="tRNA-Gly"
                     /db_xref="GeneID:33943588"
     gene            complement(3541..3605)
                     /locus_tag="CNY48_mgt07"
                     /db_xref="GeneID:33943588"
     tRNA            complement(3610..3675)
                     /locus_tag="CNY48_mgt08"
                     /product="tRNA-Glu"
                     /db_xref="GeneID:33943589"
     gene            complement(3610..3675)
                     /locus_tag="CNY48_mgt08"
                     /db_xref="GeneID:33943589"
     rRNA            3748..4609
                     /locus_tag="CNY48_mgr02"
                     /product="12S ribosomal RNA"
                     /db_xref="GeneID:33943590"
     gene            3748..4609
                     /locus_tag="CNY48_mgr02"
                     /db_xref="GeneID:33943590"
     tRNA            4608..4672
                     /locus_tag="CNY48_mgt09"
                     /product="tRNA-Val"
                     /db_xref="GeneID:33943591"
     gene            4608..4672
                     /locus_tag="CNY48_mgt09"
                     /db_xref="GeneID:33943591"
     rRNA            4645..6026
                     /locus_tag="CNY48_mgr01"
                     /product="16S ribosomal RNA"
                     /db_xref="GeneID:33943592"
     gene            4645..6026
                     /locus_tag="CNY48_mgr01"
                     /db_xref="GeneID:33943592"
     tRNA            6002..6068
                     /locus_tag="CNY48_mgt10"
                     /product="tRNA-Leu"
                     /db_xref="GeneID:33943593"
     gene            6002..6068
                     /locus_tag="CNY48_mgt10"
                     /db_xref="GeneID:33943593"
     tRNA            6074..6139
                     /locus_tag="CNY48_mgt11"
                     /product="tRNA-Leu"
                     /db_xref="GeneID:33943594"
     gene            6074..6139
                     /locus_tag="CNY48_mgt11"
                     /db_xref="GeneID:33943594"
     CDS             6140..7080
                     /gene="ND1"
                     /locus_tag="CNY48_mgp11"
                     /note="TAA stop codon is completed by the addition of 3'
                     Aresidues to the mRNA"
                     /codon_start=1
                     /transl_except="(pos:7079..7080,aa:TERM)"
                     /transl_table=5
                     /product="NADH dehydrogenase subunit 1"
                     /protein_id="YP_009427772.1"
                     /db_xref="GI:1241922977"
                     /db_xref="GeneID:33943595"
                     /translation="MYLSLISCFFSYICVLLAVAFFTLLERKELSYMQIRKGPNKVGI
                     MGLPQPLADAAKLLTKEIAKPTTANYSPYFLAPIFSFLMALLMWQLYPSLYSMNYFKW
                     GILFFMCISSMNVYGTLLAGWASNSKYALLGSLRAIAQTISYEVSMALILLFPLFISL
                     TFSFTSLNETQETIWLSFLLMPISFIWFTTCIAETNRAPFDFAEGESELVSGFNVEYG
                     AAGFALIFLAEYANILVMSLFTALLFFGGSSLLLIQSDLAFMTKILLFAFLFIWVRAS
                     YPRFRYDLLMSLTWKNFLPISLSALIMILPILYYAYL"
     gene            6140..7080
                     /gene="ND1"
                     /locus_tag="CNY48_mgp11"
                     /db_xref="GeneID:33943595"
     tRNA            7081..7147
                     /locus_tag="CNY48_mgt12"
                     /product="tRNA-Pro"
                     /db_xref="GeneID:33943574"
     gene            7081..7147
                     /locus_tag="CNY48_mgt12"
                     /db_xref="GeneID:33943574"
     CDS             7149..7649
                     /gene="ND6"
                     /locus_tag="CNY48_mgp10"
                     /codon_start=1
                     /transl_table=5
                     /product="NADH dehydrogenase subunit 6"
                     /protein_id="YP_009427773.1"
                     /db_xref="GI:1241922978"
                     /db_xref="GeneID:33943596"
                     /translation="MMSMSLLSITACSVLMFPLMGQPLSLGLSVMISTLFLCTVSAML
                     ISSWYAYILFLIYVGGLLVMFAYVASLSPNMLFSKMNLMMFIPLTLILATYIFYFYNF
                     TDMPSTELFNNMTESMKMKKYGTEMVSKLYISILIALGSILLLNLIVVVKICFYQQAS
                     LRPYKM"
     gene            7149..7649
                     /gene="ND6"
                     /locus_tag="CNY48_mgp10"
                     /db_xref="GeneID:33943596"
     CDS             7652..8791
                     /gene="CYTB"
                     /locus_tag="CNY48_mgp09"
                     /codon_start=1
                     /transl_table=5
                     /product="cytochrome b"
                     /protein_id="YP_009427774.1"
                     /db_xref="GI:1241922979"
                     /db_xref="GeneID:33943575"
                     /translation="MRKPIRKTHPVLKMMNNVLIDLPTPSNLSIWWNFGSLIGLCLGI
                     QIMTGLFLAMHYTAHVDLAFSSIIHISRDVNYGWFLRTLHANGASWFFICIYFHIGRG
                     MYYSSYVNVHTWNIGVILLFLAMATAFLGYVLIWAQMSFWGATVITNLLSAIPYMGKM
                     LVEWVWGGFAVDNATLSRFFTLHFLLPFTIAAMTMLHLLFLHETGSNNPLGLNSDAEK
                     MPFHSYYSFKDLVGFIILLLSLLMLVLFQPQLLSDPENFIPANPLVTPIHIQPEWYFL
                     FAYAILRSIPNKLGGVIALIMSVVILFLLPTLHQAKFRSNAFYPMNQTLFWLFVGIFS
                     ILTWIGACPVEAPYEQIGQAFTALYFMYFMIYPMTQTMWDKILDF"
     gene            7652..8791
                     /gene="CYTB"
                     /locus_tag="CNY48_mgp09"
                     /db_xref="GeneID:33943575"
     tRNA            8792..8855
                     /locus_tag="CNY48_mgt13"
                     /product="tRNA-Ser"
                     /db_xref="GeneID:33943576"
     gene            8792..8855
                     /locus_tag="CNY48_mgt13"
                     /db_xref="GeneID:33943576"
     tRNA            complement(8860..8927)
                     /locus_tag="CNY48_mgt14"
                     /product="tRNA-Thr"
                     /db_xref="GeneID:33943597"
     gene            complement(8860..8927)
                     /locus_tag="CNY48_mgt14"
                     /db_xref="GeneID:33943597"
     CDS             8934..9230
                     /gene="ND4L"
                     /locus_tag="CNY48_mgp08"
                     /codon_start=1
                     /transl_table=5
                     /product="NADH dehydrogenase subunit 4L"
                     /protein_id="YP_009427775.1"
                     /db_xref="GI:1241922980"
                     /db_xref="GeneID:33943598"
                     /translation="MSTFHLGLISVLGFFMALTALSLQYKHLLSILLSLEAATMNLFI
                     MMFLMTNNISYSGETSLILITLGACEASLGLSVLVSMIRAQGNDYVTSFMSQKC"
     gene            8934..9230
                     /gene="ND4L"
                     /locus_tag="CNY48_mgp08"
                     /db_xref="GeneID:33943598"
     CDS             9224..10597
                     /gene="ND4"
                     /locus_tag="CNY48_mgp07"
                     /codon_start=1
                     /transl_table=5
                     /product="NADH dehydrogenase subunit 4"
                     /protein_id="YP_009427776.1"
                     /db_xref="GI:1241922981"
                     /db_xref="GeneID:33943577"
                     /translation="MLALTLSNLSMLLLTKKTTSWYTKIWSLSIMSMLSIFNLYSPIY
                     SFESMNTHMTQDSMSTILITLTLWISLMMMVASQYSVKKENKNPAMFSIFIIVLNLIL
                     LFTFTASKTLHFYFLFEASLIPILMIILGWGYQPERLQAGMYMMIYTVVASLPLLLMI
                     VWANQYSFTQNIFMNSTLRTTILNLNNSWTTNLMTLMMFAAFLVKLPMFSVHLWLPKA
                     HVEAPVAGSMVLAAVLLKLGGYGIFRVFQYFNFHFTVCSILIFIVALWGGMLTSIICF
                     RQIDFKMLIAYSSIGHMSLMLAGAFSNSSWGWYGGLVLMISHGICSSALFALANYTYE
                     KMHTRSLLVTKGMLLITPIISMWWFLFCAINMAAPPSINLLGEIMIFPSIMFKSMYFL
                     MPLAMMSFLAALYSMYLYTTTQHGANPKYTKPFMSLKACPSLLMLLHWVPANILIMKS
                     EFVYMWI"
     gene            9224..10597
                     /gene="ND4"
                     /locus_tag="CNY48_mgp07"
                     /db_xref="GeneID:33943577"
     tRNA            10602..10665
                     /locus_tag="CNY48_mgt15"
                     /product="tRNA-His"
                     /db_xref="GeneID:33943578"
     gene            10602..10665
                     /locus_tag="CNY48_mgt15"
                     /db_xref="GeneID:33943578"
     CDS             10666..12384
                     /gene="ND5"
                     /locus_tag="CNY48_mgp06"
                     /codon_start=1
                     /transl_table=5
                     /product="NADH dehydrogenase subunit 5"
                     /protein_id="YP_009427777.1"
                     /db_xref="GI:1241922982"
                     /db_xref="GeneID:33943599"
                     /translation="MFMKSKASSISSAFLLIYSCLILPITYHFVMNEMSILLEWNIIL
                     VSSCTMTMNIILDTVSLSFSNVVCLISGCVMLFSSSYMANDPFLKRFIWLVMLFVMSM
                     NLLVFIPSLPALLLGWDGLGIVSFALVIYYQNMKSLGAGLLTILANRIGDVMILISIA
                     IMVLQGHWIILIMWDPYLLSWLTFTILIAAMTKSAQIPFSAWLPAAMAAPTPVSALVH
                     SSTLATVGVSLSTRFSSLSSKTNMFQPVLLFISVLTLLMAGIVANHENDLKKIAALST
                     LGQLGMMMMALGMNMMSLSLFHLYAHALFKALLVLCTGMIILNGARWQDTRSVGLVFM
                     QAPLTITSMNIANLPLCEAPFLSSFYAKDLILGTSLTSPTRMVMNVLIFTSTGMSVAY
                     TLRLSFCSLWTNMKNYPMHMKVEKDDFINTSTSILAIPALVAGAFTQSSFLKFSPPPF
                     IMPMSHKMLTHLVIIGGLFMGYILWEADFTPKKMNETKFFLATKWFLAPISSQPLTKS
                     SMDRSTNMMKSIDQGWLEILGGQGSFKPTSNQVAKNDQFQIKTTNLITFNIFIMSMLI
                     LLSMKF"
     gene            10666..12384
                     /gene="ND5"
                     /locus_tag="CNY48_mgp06"
                     /db_xref="GeneID:33943599"
     tRNA            12378..12456
                     /locus_tag="CNY48_mgt16"
                     /product="tRNA-Phe"
                     /db_xref="GeneID:33943579"
     gene            12378..12456
                     /locus_tag="CNY48_mgt16"
                     /db_xref="GeneID:33943579"
     CDS             12577..13356
                     /gene="COX3"
                     /locus_tag="CNY48_mgp05"
                     /codon_start=1
                     /transl_table=5
                     /product="cytochrome c oxidase subunit III"
                     /protein_id="YP_009427778.1"
                     /db_xref="GI:1241922983"
                     /db_xref="GeneID:33943600"
                     /translation="MERNPFHLVEFSPWPLTGSMGALFLTSGLAGWMHGYSYITLITG
                     LILIVITMLQWWRDVIREATYQGHHTKQVSSGLRWGMILFIVSEICFFFAFFWAYFHS
                     SLAPSTELGSCWPPSGITPLNPFEVPLLNTGVLLASGVTVTWAHHALMENDRQGGLQA
                     LFATVVLGIYFTFLQAMEYYEASFSIADGAYGSTFFVATGFHGLHVLIGSTFLLICLM
                     RVWMQHFSTGHHFGFEAAAWYWHFVDVVWLFLYLSIYWWGY"
     gene            12577..13356
                     /gene="COX3"
                     /locus_tag="CNY48_mgp05"
                     /db_xref="GeneID:33943600"
     tRNA            13372..13426
                     /locus_tag="CNY48_mgt17"
                     /product="tRNA-Lys"
                     /db_xref="GeneID:33943580"
     gene            13372..13426
                     /locus_tag="CNY48_mgt17"
                     /db_xref="GeneID:33943580"
     tRNA            13463..13531
                     /locus_tag="CNY48_mgt18"
                     /product="tRNA-Ala"
                     /db_xref="GeneID:33943601"
     gene            13463..13531
                     /locus_tag="CNY48_mgt18"
                     /db_xref="GeneID:33943601"
     tRNA            13547..13615
                     /locus_tag="CNY48_mgt19"
                     /product="tRNA-Arg"
                     /db_xref="GeneID:33943602"
     gene            13547..13615
                     /locus_tag="CNY48_mgt19"
                     /db_xref="GeneID:33943602"
     tRNA            13618..13690
                     /locus_tag="CNY48_mgt20"
                     /product="tRNA-Asn"
                     /db_xref="GeneID:33943603"
     gene            13618..13690
                     /locus_tag="CNY48_mgt20"
                     /db_xref="GeneID:33943603"
     tRNA            13692..13758
                     /locus_tag="CNY48_mgt21"
                     /product="tRNA-Ile"
                     /db_xref="GeneID:33943604"
     gene            13692..13758
                     /locus_tag="CNY48_mgt21"
                     /db_xref="GeneID:33943604"
     CDS             13759..14112
                     /gene="ND3"
                     /locus_tag="CNY48_mgp04"
                     /codon_start=1
                     /transl_table=5
                     /product="NADH dehydrogenase subunit 3"
                     /protein_id="YP_009427779.1"
                     /db_xref="GI:1241922984"
                     /db_xref="GeneID:33943605"
                     /translation="MLSALLNSLIALLLSFVVMLMGWMLSKRTLSDREKNSPFECGFD
                     PIKSARLPFSLRFFLLAIIFLIFDVEIVLLFPVLASMPSMFSLSTLIGSSLFLVILMI
                     GLIHEWKEGSLDWAQ"
     gene            13759..14112
                     /gene="ND3"
                     /locus_tag="CNY48_mgp04"
                     /db_xref="GeneID:33943605"
     tRNA            14113..14180
                     /locus_tag="CNY48_mgt22"
                     /product="tRNA-Ser"
                     /db_xref="GeneID:33943581"
     gene            14113..14180
                     /locus_tag="CNY48_mgt22"
                     /db_xref="GeneID:33943581"
     CDS             14181..15224
                     /gene="ND2"
                     /locus_tag="CNY48_mgp03"
                     /codon_start=1
                     /transl_table=5
                     /product="NADH dehydrogenase subunit 2"
                     /protein_id="YP_009427780.1"
                     /db_xref="GI:1241922985"
                     /db_xref="GeneID:33943606"
                     /translation="MLSTLPFNLGFILMMLFGTLFSISSSHWLGIWVGLEMNLIGFIP
                     LLIYQKTTSESESAVKYFIIQAMGSSLLMFASLNTYNMSFTWEMFNQQTWMLSFLVII
                     MALMLKTGMFPFYFWLPGVMAGLPWMSCLILTTWQKIAPLFLMTSLMESNLIYQILLI
                     MCFFSVSSSLIGGIGGLNQTQVRALIAYSSIGHLGWIMFAMLHSSWSMKIYLSIYILI
                     SLSLFVNLWYSNLVLIKNSITTHKNMTSMGSTLIMLLSLGGLPPMLGFISKWLVITAA
                     TASPLWMILFGLIIGSVMSLFYYLSLSYSLFLSISKKTTNNQKMSLLTTLMVFMNCFG
                     GVLMVLINTLIMY"
     gene            14181..15224
                     /gene="ND2"
                     /locus_tag="CNY48_mgp03"
                     /db_xref="GeneID:33943606"
ORIGIN      
        1 atgcgttgat tattctcaac aaaccacaaa gatattggaa ctttatatat tttattcggc
       61 atatgatccg gcttagttgg cacagcacta agtttactaa ttcgagctga actaggacaa
      121 ccaggtgctc ttttaggtga tgatcaatta tataatgtga ttgtaaccgc ccatgcattt
      181 gttataattt ttttcctagt aatacctata ataattgggg gatttggcaa ctgactggtt
      241 cccctaatat taggcgcacc agatatagca ttccctcgat taaataacat aagattttga
      301 ttactaccgc ctgcattact actactctta tcatcagcag ctgtagaaag cggggccgga
      361 actggatgaa ctgtatatcc acccctagct ggcaacctgg ctcacgccgg ggcatcagta
      421 gatttagcaa ttttttcact tcatctagca ggggtatctt caatcctagg ggccgtaaac
      481 tttattacaa caattattaa tatacgatga cgaggtatac aatttgaacg attacctttg
      541 tttgtttgat ctgtaaaaat tacagctatt cttcttctac tgtcactccc agttttagca
      601 ggcgccatta caatactact aacagaccga aactttaaca ctgctttttt tgaccctgct
      661 ggaggaggag acccaattct ctaccaacac ttattttggt tttttggaca ccccgaagtg
      721 tacattttaa ttctacctgg atttggcata atctcccaca ttgtaagaca ctattcagct
      781 aaaaaagaaa cattcggaac tcttggaata atttatgcaa tactagccat tggagttcta
      841 ggttttattg tgtgagccca ccatatattc acagtaggca tagacgtaga tactcgtgcg
      901 tattttactg cagctacaat aattattgca gtcccaacag gaattaaagt atttagttga
      961 cttgctacaa ttcatggagc taaaatcaaa tatgacaccc ctatactttg agcattaggg
     1021 tttattttct tattcacagt aggtggccta accggaatcg tcttatcaaa ttcttcactg
     1081 gacattatat tacatgacac ctattatgtc gtagcccatt tccattatgt cctatccata
     1141 ggggctgtat ttgccttatt tgcagcattt aactactgat tcccactact aactggggta
     1201 acactacaca gccgatgaac aaaagcccat ttttttatta tatttattgg tgtcaatgta
     1261 accttttttc cccaacactt cctaggatta gctggcatac cacgccgtta ctcagattac
     1321 cctgattgct acacaaaatg aaacgtagta tcatctattg ggtctataat ctcctttgta
     1381 gccgtcttat attttatagt aattgtttga gaagccctag tatctcagcg aaaagtcatt
     1441 tgaagaaccc acctaagaac tgccctagaa tgagataata ttttaccaag ggacttccac
     1501 aacgccccag aaacaggagc attagttgcc tcccattaat ttaaatctta agatatgagc
     1561 ctatgaggac aactaggatt ccaagatgcc gcctctcctt taatagaaga gctaattttc
     1621 ttccacgatc atgcaataat aatcctaatt ataattatca ccctcgttgg atatgctgcc
     1681 ttatccctaa taattaacaa attttcctgc cgatctttag tagaaggtca ggcaatcgaa
     1741 accatttgaa ctatcatccc agctatcatc ctaattttct tagctctacc ttctctacgc
     1801 ctcctatacc ttttagatga agtaggaaat tgtaacctaa ctgtaaaagc cattggccac
     1861 caatggtact gaagttatga atattcagat ttcctaaatc tacaatttga ctcatatata
     1921 atcccaacaa atgaactcaa ctccggccaa tttcgtcttc ttgaagttga ccatcgaatt
     1981 attttaccca caaatacaga tattcgaatc ttagcaacat cagcagacgt aattcactca
     2041 tgggcagtac ctagactcgg ggtaaaagca gatgcaatcc cagggcgatt aaatcaatta
     2101 agattctata ttaaataccc gggagtattc tacggccaat gctctgaaat ctgtggtgca
     2161 aatcattcat ttataccaat cgtagtagaa gctactccgc tcaaaacctt tataaaatga
     2221 gtagttaata cttcagaata aagtaaagaa ttagttaaaa ataacattag gttgtcagcc
     2281 taaaattgct agtactagca ttctttacat gcctcagtta tcgccattaa actgaatctt
     2341 cctatttatc ctattttgag cagctgtaat tattgtttca attataattt gatgatctaa
     2401 aaaaattcta tttatacccg aaaaatcaaa aaaagcaata ctaaagcaaa ataaatgaaa
     2461 ttgataaata ttataagaat gcttgtggat attttttctt cctttgatga taacaatcaa
     2521 gtttttatat caatatatat acttatatga attttttcat taataatcat attaactttc
     2581 tccacaactt actgaactgt acatccacgt cacaccgttc tcttaaaaat atttaagaat
     2641 actttatcct ctgaaatctc tcgatcattt gggttaaata ccgccggatt catcaatatt
     2701 ttaagagccc tgtttttatt tctaacttta ataaacttaa gcgggctaat cccttacgta
     2761 tttagcccaa caaggcacct aggaatttca ttatctcttg gtatacccct ttgactctcc
     2821 ttaattatct cagcaatttt tttcaaccct agatcagtaa tcgctagtct attaccaata
     2881 ggagcgcctg ctacattaaa cccatttcta gtaattatcg aaacaattag gattctagtc
     2941 cgccctatta cactatcagt acgattaata gcaaacataa gagctgggca cattgtatta
     3001 accttaattg ggaactactt aaccactaga attataacaa catctattat atcaatcgct
     3061 gtactaataa gaattcaaat tctttacaca attttcgaat tcgggatttc tataattcaa
     3121 gcctacatct tttgcttatt aattaccctt tactccgatg agcaccccca ttaatatagt
     3181 taaatttaaa tatagataaa attattgtaa aagagggtcc tcatatctgg ggtatgaacc
     3241 caacagctta aatttagctt attctacatc tttgttgggg aaatctaatt ccgtaaaaag
     3301 atctacaatc tatcacctat catcggtcac ctaacatata acaatgaact cactagaaca
     3361 aatcctactt cgaatttgca cttcgatatt ttactataaa ctataatgag ccaggatttg
     3421 aaaatactct cattttaagc tttgaaggct tacagtttaa ttaacttaaa atcctactag
     3481 gagatttaag cctctctaaa gaaatcaaaa ttctctgtgc cctatacact gcttgtaaaa
     3541 tatctccttt aaactactta aaccttttgc ttggaaggca aacatactat taatactcaa
     3601 gagatactaa atttctgata aatataattt atacctaaag gatgaaaacc taatgtgcag
     3661 ctacaccaca gaaaccatat gtagattaaa gaaagtgaaa caagaaattt attaaaaaat
     3721 cataactcat ataaaatata ttttatatta atgtttggtt ctggcttaca aacataataa
     3781 tagcgaattc atacacatgg tttttattga aataagtgag taaaatctaa aataaaacac
     3841 aattaaaaat taaaaattat tttagactta aagtattatt caacacataa tgcttagata
     3901 cccacaaaca ccagtactga aatttaaaaa aaagtgaaaa ctcgatttag attagctact
     3961 aagcttggtt aacttggtgc cagcatccgc ggttacacca agaagttaag ttatgttata
     4021 tcggtataaa atagttaaat aaactaacat ttttcatgag ccttcatcaa ttaagtaaaa
     4081 tttatacatg gagagtaaaa tcaaacgaaa aataaaaatt gaagctatga aagtctcgag
     4141 ggaaactagg attagatacc ctattattct tgactataaa ctacccatta cctgggaact
     4201 acgaataaat aaaatttaaa acccaaagaa cttggcggtg ttctagacta cttaggggaa
     4261 cctgttccat aatcgacaat ccacgctaca cctaaccttt tttagcaatc agtctgtata
     4321 ccgttgtcgc caggcgactt ttaaaaataa agaagttggc aataaaaatt aaattaaacg
     4381 tcaaatcaag gtacagccaa taaaaaggag tgaatgggtt acaattaaaa tttataatat
     4441 gaattaaaat cagaaataac tttatgaagg aggacttaaa agtaaaaaga taattataaa
     4501 aatctcttga atacagctct ggaacgtgca cacatcgccc gtcgctcttg ttgaaaaata
     4561 agataagtcg taacacagta agggtaatgg aaattgccct tagatgataa aacatagcat
     4621 aattaatgca tttcacttac actgaaaaaa tacttagcaa aagttgtttt aagctaaaat
     4681 aaagtttata aggcaatttc ttattataat aaaaacatta aagaataaag taatggagaa
     4741 agaaaattta tatattaata aactcttaag tactgtaaag gaaaacatta accatcaaaa
     4801 agcagctgta ataagtgtac cttttgcata atagtttagc tagaactaaa tttaaattaa
     4861 aaattctcga aacctaatga gctattatag gttttatatt agtaatatga gccaagtgta
     4921 gcaaaacttc attaaaagcc tataatagaa attaaatgtt atcgtattag gtgatagcta
     4981 gttttttcat aaaagcatat aagtgcctag atctacagat aattataaat aataaaatat
     5041 aaataaaatt aagatctgct aaatttttga ggataagctc aaaaatataa cactaaaaaa
     5101 tataaatttc aatttaaatt taggcctgaa attagccata atttaaaact tgttacaaat
     5161 tattaaacaa aaaaataaaa tttatctact taaaaaaatg aaaaaaattc ttaaataaat
     5221 aagaaataaa tccatgctaa aatgagtatt tatataaata ataacctaca cacttaaatt
     5281 aggtaataaa aattaacaaa ctaaataaat ttttaaaagg aactcggcaa atatttgctc
     5341 tgcctgttta acaaaaacat cactctctgt aaaacataga gagccgaacc tgcccagtga
     5401 tcaatgacat gatttaacgg ccgcggtacc ctaaccgtgc aaaggtagca taatcatttg
     5461 ccctataatt gagggcttgt atgaatggtt tgacaagaac aatactgtct cttaaaaatt
     5521 tactaaaatt tggtttttag gtgaagaaac ctaaataaaa ttgaaagaca agaagaccct
     5581 atcgagctta aaaaatacgt taactatata agaaactaaa actaacgaaa aaatttggtt
     5641 ggggcgacta aggaacaaat aaagcttcct ttaatataaa aaacttatat gtattgatcc
     5701 aaaatatttg attaaaaaaa ttagttaccg tagggataac agcataatct ttttagagag
     5761 aacatatcga aaaaaaggtt tgtgacctcg atgttggact aggatatcct aatagattgc
     5821 agaagtcttt aaaggttagt ctgttcgact aataaaatcc tacacgatct gagttcagac
     5881 cggcgtgagc caggtcagtt tctatctcca attaaaacct ttagtttagt acgcaaggac
     5941 caactcaaaa taaaaatctg ctatctttaa ttgcttattt tcttactaca aaaaaaaatt
     6001 tataaagatg gcagagaaaa tgcattaggt ttaagcccta aagacgaaga ttaattcttt
     6061 tctttatatt tatatagtaa tggcagaaaa ttgcactagg cttaggacct aactacggag
     6121 attaaatctc cttcttataa tgtacttatc tttaatttca tgtttttttt cttatatttg
     6181 tgtattatta gcagtcgctt tttttaccct tttagagcga aaagagctat catacataca
     6241 aattcgaaaa ggacccaaca aagttggtat tatgggtcta cctcaacccc tggcagatgc
     6301 tgctaagctt ctcacaaaag aaatcgctaa acctactaca gctaattact caccatactt
     6361 cttagcacca atttttagct ttttaatagc tctacttata tgacaattat accctagact
     6421 atactccata aattatttta aatgaggaat tctatttttt atatgcatct ctagtataaa
     6481 tgtatacgga accttattag cgggatgagc atcaaactct aaatatgctc ttttaggaag
     6541 tctgcgagca attgctcaaa caatttctta cgaagtaaga atagccttaa tcctactatt
     6601 tccattattt atctccttaa cattcagatt tacaagcctt aatgagactc aagaaacaat
     6661 ctgattaaga tttctattaa taccaatttc atttatctga tttacaacct gtattgccga
     6721 aacgaatcga gctccgtttg attttgccga aggggaatca gaattagttt cagggttcaa
     6781 cgtagaatat ggtgccgccg gattcgcact aattttctta gctgagtatg caaacatttt
     6841 agttataagg ttattcacag cccttctttt cttcggaggt agatctttat tacttattca
     6901 aagagattta gcatttataa ctaaaatcct actatttgct tttttattta tttgagttcg
     6961 agctagctat ccccgatttc gatatgatct cttaatatcc ctaacttgaa aaaattttct
     7021 acccatctcc ctatccgcat taattataat cctcccaatt ttatattatg cctatctcta
     7081 cagagtagta gtttaattaa aacattagca ttggaagcta aaaactaggc ctcaacctac
     7141 accctgaaat gataagcata tctttattat caattacagc ttgctcggtc ctaatatttc
     7201 cattaatagg gcagccatta agacttggat taagtgttat aatctcaact ctgttcctat
     7261 gcacagtaag agctatatta atctcaagat gatacgccta cattttattc ctcatttacg
     7321 ttggaggact attagtcata tttgcatatg ttgcttcttt atccccaaat atactattct
     7381 caaaaatgaa cctaataata tttattcctc tcacattaat tctagcaaca tatatttttt
     7441 atttctacaa ttttacagat ataccctcca cagaattatt taacaatata acagaatcaa
     7501 tgaaaataaa aaaatacggc actgaaatag tatctaaatt atacatctca attctaattg
     7561 cattgggctc gatcctatta ttaaatctta tcgtagtagt aaaaatctgc ttttatcaac
     7621 aagcttccct acgcccatac aaaatataaa tatgcgcaaa ccaatccgaa aaacccatcc
     7681 agtattaaaa ataataaata atgtccttat tgatttacct actccgtcaa atctatcaat
     7741 ttgatgaaac tttggctcat taattggttt atgcttagga atccaaatca taaccgggtt
     7801 atttcttgcc atacactaca cagcccatgt agacctggca ttctcctcga ttattcatat
     7861 cagacgcgat gtaaactacg gctgatttct acgaaccctt catgcaaacg gcgctagatg
     7921 atttttcatt tgcatctact ttcatatcgg acgtggtata tattacagat cttatgtaaa
     7981 tgtacataca tgaaatattg gggtaatcct tctattcctc gcaatagcaa ctgcttttct
     8041 aggttatgta cttatctggg cccaaatatc cttctgaggc gccactgtaa ttacaaacct
     8101 tctatcagca attccataca taggtaaaat attagtagag tgagtatgag gcggatttgc
     8161 cgtggataat gcaacactta gccgtttttt caccctgcac ttcttactac catttactat
     8221 cgccgctata actatgttgc acttactatt tttacacgaa acaggatcaa acaacccatt
     8281 aggactaaat agagatgcag aaaaaatacc atttcactct tactatagat ttaaagactt
     8341 agtgggcttt attatcctcc tactaaggct tttaatacta gtattattcc aaccccaact
     8401 actctcagac ccagaaaact tcatcccagc aaatccactt gtaaccccaa tccatattca
     8461 accagaatga tatttcttat ttgcttatgc aatcctccgc tcaatcccca ataaattagg
     8521 gggcgtaatt gcactaatta tatctgtagt aattctattt ttgctgccaa ccctacacca
     8581 agcaaaattt cgatcaaatg ccttttaccc aataaatcaa accctattct gattgtttgt
     8641 gggtattttt agaatcctca cttgaatcgg agcttgccca gtagaagcac catatgagca
     8701 aattggtcag gcattcaccg ccttatactt tatatacttc ataatttacc ctataacaca
     8761 aactatatga gataaaattc tagacttcta aggctatacc cggggattgt ttgtcttgaa
     8821 aacaaactaa aagtgttcaa ctcacttaat agcctataaa gcaataaaaa taatatttat
     8881 ctttggctta caagaccacc gctttaaaaa aattaagcta ctattgcaaa gacatgagaa
     8941 cattccacct aggattaatt agggttttag gattttttat agcattaact gccctttcac
     9001 ttcaatacaa acatctcctt agaattttat taagcctaga agcagccact ataaatctgt
     9061 ttattataat attcctaata acaaacaata tctcgtatag tggtgaaaca tcacttattc
     9121 taattacact tggagcatgt gaagccagct tagggctttc cgttcttgta tctataattc
     9181 gagcacaagg aaatgactac gtaacaagtt ttatatcaca aaaatgttag cattaacctt
     9241 atcaaacctt agaatactcc ttctaaccaa aaaaacaaca tcatgataca caaaaatctg
     9301 aagactatcc atcataagca tactatccat ttttaactta tattcaccaa tctactcctt
     9361 cgaatctata aacacccata taacccaaga ctcaatatca actattctaa ttacgcttac
     9421 gttatgaatt tcgctaataa taatggtagc gagccaatac agagttaaaa aagaaaataa
     9481 aaatcccgca atattctcaa tttttattat tgttttaaac ttaatcttac tttttacatt
     9541 tactgcctca aaaaccttgc acttctattt cctatttgaa gcctcactaa ttccaatttt
     9601 aataattatc ttaggttgag ggtatcagcc ggaacggcta caagcaggca tatacatgat
     9661 aatctataca gtagttgcct ccctaccttt actattaata attgtatgag caaaccagta
     9721 ctccttcacc caaaacattt ttataaactc aacattacga actacaatct taaatttaaa
     9781 taactcatga acaacaaacc taataacctt aataatattc gctgcttttc tagtaaaact
     9841 tccaatattc tctgttcatc tatgactacc aaaagcccac gtagaagcac cagtagcagg
     9901 atcaatagta ttagctgcag tactattaaa attaggggga tatggaatct tccgtgtctt
     9961 tcagtacttt aatttccact ttacagtttg ctcgatccta atctttatcg ttgcactatg
    10021 gggaggaata ctaacaagaa ttatttgctt tcgccagatc gattttaaaa tactaattgc
    10081 atattcatct atcggccaca tatccctaat actggcaggt gccttctcaa actcctcatg
    10141 agggtgatac gggggactag tactaataat ttcacatggc atctgctcat cagcattatt
    10201 cgccctagca aactacacat acgaaaaaat acacacacgt agattattag tgacaaaagg
    10261 aatacttcta attacaccta ttatctcaat atgatgattt ttattttgtg ctattaacat
    10321 agcagcacct cctagaatta acctcctagg agaaattata atcttcccat caattatatt
    10381 taaatcaata tactttttaa taccactagc aataatgaga ttcctggctg ccttatatag
    10441 tatatatctt tataccacta cgcaacatgg tgcaaaccca aaatatacaa aaccatttat
    10501 aagtcttaaa gcatgtccct cactacttat attattacac tgagtcccag caaacatcct
    10561 tatcatgaaa agagaatttg tatatatatg aatctaactt agttaagtta gtttaaataa
    10621 aaatatcagc ctgtggagtt gaagatgaat ataatttact taaccatgtt tataaaatca
    10681 aaagcttcat caattaggtc agccttcctt cttatctata gatgcctaat tctgccaatt
    10741 acataccact ttgtcatgaa cgagatatca attcttctag aatgaaatat tattttagtc
    10801 agctcctgca caataactat aaacattatt ctagatactg taagccttag cttcagaaac
    10861 gtagtatgtt taatctcagg gtgtgtgata ttattctcct ctaggtatat agcaaatgac
    10921 ccttttctaa aacgattcat ttgactggta atactatttg ttatatcaat aaacctactt
    10981 gtgtttatcc caagactacc ggccttactt ttaggttgag acggactagg tattgtctct
    11041 ttcgccctag taatttacta ccaaaatata aaatctctag gggcaggcct attaacaatt
    11101 ttagcaaacc gaattgggga cgtaataatt ctaatctcaa ttgccattat agtcctacaa
    11161 ggccactgaa ttatcctaat tatatgagat ccttatttac tatcttgact aactttcact
    11221 atcctaatcg ccgcaataac taaaagagca caaattcctt tctctgcatg acttccggca
    11281 gccatggctg ccccaacgcc cgtctcagcc ctagtacatt catcaactct agccacagtg
    11341 ggagtatcct tatctacacg gttttcctcc ctttcatcta aaacgaacat atttcaacct
    11401 gtactactat tcatttcagt tctaacactt ctcatagcag ggattgtcgc aaaccatgaa
    11461 aatgacctaa agaaaatcgc tgccctctca acactaggac agctaggaat aataataata
    11521 gccctcggta tgaatataat atccttatct ctattccatt tatatgcaca tgcactattt
    11581 aaagccctat tagttttatg caccggaata attatcctca acggagcacg ctgacaagat
    11641 acccgatctg taggactcgt ctttatacaa gccccattaa ccatcacctc tataaacatt
    11701 gctaatttac ctttatgtga ggcaccattt ttaagaaggt tttacgccaa agacctaatc
    11761 ctaggaacgt ctctaacaag cccaacacga atagtcataa acgtcttaat cttcacttcc
    11821 acaggtatat ccgtcgcata tacattacga ttatcttttt gttcattatg aacaaatata
    11881 aaaaactatc caatacacat aaaagtagag aaggatgatt ttattaatac ctctacctca
    11941 attctagcaa ttccagccct tgttgctggt gccttcacac aatcaagctt tctaaaattt
    12001 tcaccaccgc ctttcattat accaatgtca cacaaaatac tcacacatct ggtaattatt
    12061 gggggcctat tcataggcta tattctttga gaagcagatt ttacacctaa gaaaataaat
    12121 gaaaccaaat tcttcctagc aacaaaatga tttttagcac caatctcatc gcaacctcta
    12181 accaaatcat caatagaccg aagaacaaac ataataaaat cgatcgatca aggctgatta
    12241 gaaatcttag ggggacaagg atcatttaaa cctacttcca atcaagtggc taaaaatgac
    12301 caatttcaaa tcaagactac aaacttaatt acatttaata tttttattat atctatacta
    12361 attttactaa gtataaaatt ttaatagttt attctgatat attatgtata gaacatagca
    12421 ctgaagatgc tcaggcagca gaccggtctg aagatattaa gctaacgcca ccaacatcga
    12481 acgcagaaga agaagaagaa taacttacta acactaattg agctagctca aacaaaataa
    12541 aagatggata aacataactc aaactcttat aaccctatgg aacgaaaccc cttccaccta
    12601 gtagaattta gtccatgacc attaactggg tctataggag ccctcttttt aacctctgga
    12661 ctagcaggat gaatacatgg atactcttac attacactaa ttaccggatt aattttaatt
    12721 gttatcacca tacttcaatg atgacgcgat gtaattcgag aagctaccta tcaggggcat
    12781 catacaaaac aggtttccag aggacttcgc tgaggtataa ttttatttat tgtctcggaa
    12841 atttgtttct tttttgcttt cttttgggca tatttccaca gaagactggc acctagcaca
    12901 gaattaggtt cctgttgacc gccctcaggc atcaccccat taaatccatt cgaagttcca
    12961 ttattaaaca ccggagtact tttagcctca ggggtaacag taacatgagc ccatcacgcg
    13021 ctaatagaaa atgatcgcca aggaggactc caagcactat tcgcaactgt agtactaggt
    13081 atctatttta cctttcttca agcaatggaa tactatgaag cctctttttc tatcgctgac
    13141 ggggcctatg ggtctacttt cttcgttgcc accggcttcc atggattaca tgttctaatc
    13201 ggaagaacat ttcttttaat ctgccttatg cgagtctgaa tacaacattt ctcaaccgga
    13261 catcattttg ggttcgaagc cgcagcttga tattgacatt ttgtggatgt agtatgatta
    13321 tttttatatt tatccatcta ctgatgaggc tattaattta aacaataatt atcctaaatg
    13381 actgagttaa agtaatagat ttttaatcta aaatatgaca ttttatttct ctaaatgaaa
    13441 gccaaaaaag aggcacctac tggtttaatt aggtaactgt agccacctac tgatttgcag
    13501 tcaaaaaata aacataaact gctactaaat atatatatat atgtgtgtgt gaaaagcgaa
    13561 aaaattgcaa atggtttcgg cccattagat agaggtggaa gtcctttttt acactattaa
    13621 atgaaagcca aattagaggt acctagctgt taattaggaa aatatatatt atattactct
    13681 acccgtttag tggtactgcg ccggatgaac ggaaatcatt gatgttgatt aatacaaggt
    13741 aatctacctt tagtactaat gttaagagca ttattaaata gccttattgc cttgttacta
    13801 tcctttgtag taatacttat agggtgaatg ttatcgaaac gaaccttaag agatcgggaa
    13861 aagaattccc cattcgagtg cggtttcgat ccaatcaaat ctgcacgatt acctttttca
    13921 ctccgcttct ttttattagc cattattttc cttatttttg acgtagagat tgtcctttta
    13981 tttccggttt tagcaagtat gcccagaata tttagactat caacattaat cgggtcctct
    14041 ttatttttag taattctaat aattggatta attcatgaat gaaaagaagg gtctttagac
    14101 tgagctcaat agagaaaaaa ctaggagtaa aatagggcta ctaaccttac tttgggtaat
    14161 tcaatcttat cctttttctt atgctttcca cgcttccctt taaccttggt ttcattttaa
    14221 taatattatt cggaactctc ttttcaattt cctcttccca ttgattaggg atctgagtag
    14281 ggttagaaat aaacttaatt ggattcatcc cgttattaat ttatcagaaa acaacctcag
    14341 agagggagtc cgcagtaaaa tatttcatca ttcaagcaat aggatcaaga cttctaatat
    14401 ttgccagact taatacatat aatatatctt tcacttggga gatatttaat caacaaacct
    14461 gaatacttag cttcttagtt attattatag cacttatact aaaaacaggc atatttccgt
    14521 tctatttttg attacctggg gtcatagctg gactcccttg aatatcctgc ctaattctaa
    14581 caacatgaca aaaaattgca ccactatttt taataacctc tcttatagaa tcaaacttaa
    14641 tttatcaaat tttactaatt atatgctttt tcagagttag atccagacta attggtggaa
    14701 tcggcggatt aaatcagacg caagtacgag cactaatcgc ctactcatct attggtcact
    14761 tagggtgaat tatatttgct atactacata gaagatgatc aataaaaatt tatttatcta
    14821 tttatatttt aatctcatta tctctttttg ttaacttatg gtattctaac ttagtgctaa
    14881 tcaaaaactc aattacaacc cacaaaaata taactagaat aggaagaacc cttatcatgc
    14941 tcctttcttt aggcgggctt ccgccaatac taggattcat ttctaagtga cttgtaatta
    15001 ctgcggctac agcctctcca ctttgaataa tcttatttgg attaattatt gggtcagtca
    15061 taagattatt ctactattta agactatcct actctttatt tctatcaatt tcaaaaaaaa
    15121 caactaacaa tcaaaaaata agactactaa caactctgat agtatttata aattgttttg
    15181 gtggtgtgtt aatagtttta attaacacct taattatata ctaa
//
