# Supplementary material for: Relation between mitochondrial DNA hyperdiversity, mutation rate and mitochondrial genome evolution in Melarhaphe neritoides (Gastropoda: Littorinidae) and other Caenogastropoda
Source: Sci Rep. 2018 Dec 19;8:17964. doi: 10.1038/s41598-018-36428-7 (PMC6299273; doi:10.1038/s41598-018-36428-7)
Supplement: Supplementary file 3 — Supplementary Dataset 1 [file 41598_2018_36428_MOESM3_ESM.zip › Maackia herderiana NC_035871.gb]

LOCUS       Maackia_herderia       15154 bp    DNA     linear   INV 31-JAN-2018
DEFINITION  Maackia herderiana mitochondrion, complete genome.
ACCESSION   NC_035871
KEYWORDS    RefSeq.
SOURCE      mitochondrion Maackia herderiana
  ORGANISM  Maackia herderiana
            Eukaryota; Metazoa; Lophotrochozoa; Mollusca; Gastropoda;
            Caenogastropoda; Hypsogastropoda; Littorinimorpha; Rissooidea;
            Baicaliidae; Maackia.
REFERENCE   1  (bases 1 to 15154)
  AUTHORS   Peretolchina,T.E., Sitnikova,T.Y. and Sherbakov,D.Y.
  TITLE     The complete mitochondrial genomes of four Baikal mollusks from
            endemic family Baicaliidae (Mollusca: Prosobranchia)
  JOURNAL   Unpublished
REFERENCE   2  (bases 1 to 15154)
  CONSRTM   NCBI Genome Project
  TITLE     Direct Submission
  JOURNAL   Submitted (13-SEP-2017) National Center for Biotechnology
            Information, NIH, Bethesda, MD 20894, USA
REFERENCE   3  (bases 1 to 15154)
  AUTHORS   Peretolchina,T.E., Sitnikova,T.Y. and Sherbakov,D.Y.
  TITLE     Direct Submission
  JOURNAL   Submitted (03-MAR-2017) Molecular systematics, Limnological
            Institute SB RAS, Ulan-Batorskaya, 3, Irkutsk 664033, Russia
COMMENT     REVIEWED REFSEQ: This record has been curated by NCBI staff. The
            reference sequence is identical to KY697388.
            ##Assembly-Data-START## Assembly Method :: MIRA v. 4 Sequencing
            Technology :: Illumina ##Assembly-Data-END## COMPLETENESS: full
            length.
FEATURES             Location/Qualifiers
     source          1..15154
                     /organism="Maackia herderiana"
                     /organelle="mitochondrion"
                     /mol_type="genomic DNA"
                     /db_xref="taxon:577130"
     CDS             1..1539
                     /gene="COX1"
                     /locus_tag="CNX83_mgp01"
                     /codon_start=1
                     /transl_table=5
                     /product="cytochrome c oxidase subunit I"
                     /protein_id="YP_009427781.1"
                     /db_xref="GI:1241931767"
                     /db_xref="GeneID:33948870"
                     /translation="MRWLFSTNHKDIGTLYILFGMWSGLVGTALSLLIRAELGQPGAL
                     LGDDQLYNVIVTAHAFVMIFFLVMPMMIGGFGNWLIPLMLGAPDMAFPRLNNMSFWLL
                     PPALLLLLSSAAVESGAGTGWTVYPPLASNLAHAGASVDLAIFSLHLAGVSSILGAVN
                     FITTIINMRWRGMQFERLPLFVWSVKITAILLLLSLPVLAGAITMLLTDRNFNTAFFD
                     PAGGGDPILYQHLFWFFGHPEVYILILPGFGMISHIVSHYSAKKETFGTLGMIYAMLA
                     IGVLGFIVWAHHMFTVGMDVDTRAYFTAATMIIAVPTGIKVFSWLATIHGAKIKYDTP
                     MLWALGFIFLFTVGGLTGIVLSNSSLDIMLHDTYYVVAHFHYVLSMGAVFALFAAFNY
                     WFPLLTGVTLHNRWTKAHFFIMFTGVNVTFFPQHFLGLAGMPRRYSDYPDCYTKWNVV
                     SSIGSMISFVAVLYFMVIVWEALVSQRKVIWSTHLSTALEWDNILPSDFHNAPETGAL
                     VASH"
     gene            1..1539
                     /gene="COX1"
                     /locus_tag="CNX83_mgp01"
                     /db_xref="GeneID:33948870"
     CDS             1548..2234
                     /gene="COX2"
                     /locus_tag="CNX83_mgp02"
                     /codon_start=1
                     /transl_table=5
                     /product="cytochrome c oxidase subunit II"
                     /protein_id="YP_009427782.1"
                     /db_xref="GI:1241931768"
                     /db_xref="GeneID:33948858"
                     /translation="MSLWGQLGFQDAASPLMEELIFFHDHAMMILIMIITLVGYAALS
                     LMVNKFSCRSLVEGQAIETIWTILPAIILIFLALPSLRLLYLLDEVGNCNLTVKAIGH
                     QWYWSYEYSDFLNLQFDSYMTPTNELNSGQFRLLEVDHRIVLPTNTDIRILATSADVI
                     HSWAMPSLGVKADAIPGRLNQLSFYIKYPGVFYGQCSEICGANHSFMPIVVEATQLKT
                     FMKWVVNTSE"
     gene            1548..2234
                     /gene="COX2"
                     /locus_tag="CNX83_mgp02"
                     /db_xref="GeneID:33948858"
     tRNA            2238..2301
                     /locus_tag="CNX83_mgt01"
                     /product="tRNA-Asp"
                     /db_xref="GeneID:33948859"
     gene            2238..2301
                     /locus_tag="CNX83_mgt01"
                     /db_xref="GeneID:33948859"
     CDS             2303..2461
                     /gene="ATP8"
                     /locus_tag="CNX83_mgp13"
                     /codon_start=1
                     /transl_table=5
                     /product="ATP synthase F0 subunit 8"
                     /protein_id="YP_009427783.1"
                     /db_xref="GI:1241931769"
                     /db_xref="GeneID:33948871"
                     /translation="MPQLSPLNWIFLFILFWAAVIIVSIMIWWSKKILFMPEKSKKAM
                     LKQNKWNW"
     gene            2303..2461
                     /gene="ATP8"
                     /locus_tag="CNX83_mgp13"
                     /db_xref="GeneID:33948871"
     CDS             2472..3167
                     /gene="ATP6"
                     /locus_tag="CNX83_mgp12"
                     /codon_start=1
                     /transl_table=5
                     /product="ATP synthase F0 subunit 6"
                     /protein_id="YP_009427784.1"
                     /db_xref="GI:1241931770"
                     /db_xref="GeneID:33948860"
                     /translation="MLVDIFSSFDDNNQVFMSMYTLMWIFSLMIMLAFSTTYWALHPR
                     HTILLKMFKNTLSSEISRSFGLNTAGFINILSALFLFLILMNLSGLIPYVFSPTSHLS
                     ISLSLGMPLWLSLIISAIFFNPSSVIASLLPMGAPATLSPFLVIIETISILVRPITLS
                     VRLMANMSAGHIVLTLIGNYLTSSIMTTSIMSIAVLMSIQILYTIFEFGISMIQAYIF
                     CLLITLYSDEHPH"
     gene            2472..3167
                     /gene="ATP6"
                     /locus_tag="CNX83_mgp12"
                     /db_xref="GeneID:33948860"
     tRNA            complement(3198..3261)
                     /locus_tag="CNX83_mgt02"
                     /product="tRNA-Met"
                     /db_xref="GeneID:33948861"
     gene            complement(3198..3261)
                     /locus_tag="CNX83_mgt02"
                     /db_xref="GeneID:33948861"
     tRNA            complement(3265..3329)
                     /locus_tag="CNX83_mgt03"
                     /product="tRNA-Tyr"
                     /db_xref="GeneID:33948872"
     gene            complement(3265..3329)
                     /locus_tag="CNX83_mgt03"
                     /db_xref="GeneID:33948872"
     tRNA            complement(3341..3404)
                     /locus_tag="CNX83_mgt04"
                     /product="tRNA-Cys"
                     /db_xref="GeneID:33948873"
     gene            complement(3341..3404)
                     /locus_tag="CNX83_mgt04"
                     /db_xref="GeneID:33948873"
     tRNA            complement(3406..3469)
                     /locus_tag="CNX83_mgt05"
                     /product="tRNA-Trp"
                     /db_xref="GeneID:33948874"
     gene            complement(3406..3469)
                     /locus_tag="CNX83_mgt05"
                     /db_xref="GeneID:33948874"
     tRNA            complement(3471..3531)
                     /locus_tag="CNX83_mgt06"
                     /product="tRNA-Gln"
                     /db_xref="GeneID:33948875"
     gene            complement(3471..3531)
                     /locus_tag="CNX83_mgt06"
                     /db_xref="GeneID:33948875"
     tRNA            complement(3534..3598)
                     /locus_tag="CNX83_mgt07"
                     /product="tRNA-Gly"
                     /db_xref="GeneID:33948876"
     gene            complement(3534..3598)
                     /locus_tag="CNX83_mgt07"
                     /db_xref="GeneID:33948876"
     tRNA            complement(3603..3668)
                     /locus_tag="CNX83_mgt08"
                     /product="tRNA-Glu"
                     /db_xref="GeneID:33948877"
     gene            complement(3603..3668)
                     /locus_tag="CNX83_mgt08"
                     /db_xref="GeneID:33948877"
     rRNA            3742..4603
                     /locus_tag="CNX83_mgr02"
                     /product="12S ribosomal RNA"
                     /db_xref="GeneID:33948878"
     gene            3742..4603
                     /locus_tag="CNX83_mgr02"
                     /db_xref="GeneID:33948878"
     tRNA            4602..4666
                     /locus_tag="CNX83_mgt09"
                     /product="tRNA-Val"
                     /db_xref="GeneID:33948879"
     gene            4602..4666
                     /locus_tag="CNX83_mgt09"
                     /db_xref="GeneID:33948879"
     rRNA            4649..6025
                     /locus_tag="CNX83_mgr01"
                     /product="16S ribosomal RNA"
                     /db_xref="GeneID:33948880"
     gene            4649..6025
                     /locus_tag="CNX83_mgr01"
                     /db_xref="GeneID:33948880"
     tRNA            6001..6066
                     /locus_tag="CNX83_mgt10"
                     /product="tRNA-Leu"
                     /db_xref="GeneID:33948881"
     gene            6001..6066
                     /locus_tag="CNX83_mgt10"
                     /db_xref="GeneID:33948881"
     tRNA            6072..6132
                     /locus_tag="CNX83_mgt11"
                     /product="tRNA-Leu"
                     /db_xref="GeneID:33948882"
     gene            6072..6132
                     /locus_tag="CNX83_mgt11"
                     /db_xref="GeneID:33948882"
     CDS             6133..7073
                     /gene="ND1"
                     /locus_tag="CNX83_mgp11"
                     /note="TAA stop codon is completed by the addition of 3'
                     Aresidues to the mRNA"
                     /codon_start=1
                     /transl_except="(pos:7072..7073,aa:TERM)"
                     /transl_table=5
                     /product="NADH dehydrogenase subunit 1"
                     /protein_id="YP_009427785.1"
                     /db_xref="GI:1241931771"
                     /db_xref="GeneID:33948883"
                     /translation="MYLSLISCFFSYICVLLAVAFFTLLERKELSYMQIRKGPNKVGI
                     MGLPQPMADAAKLLTKEIAKPITANYSPYFLAPIFSFLMALLMWQLYPSLYSLNYFKW
                     GVLFFMCVSSMNVYGTLLAGWASNSKYALLGSLRAIAQTISYEVSMALILLFPLFISL
                     TFSFTNLNETQETIWLSFLLMPISFIWFTTCIAETNRAPFDFAEGESELVSGFNVEYG
                     AAGFALIFLAEYANILVMSLFTALLFFGGSSLLFIQSDLAFMTKILLFAFLFIWVRAS
                     YPRFRYDLLMALTWKKFLPISLSALIMILPILYYAYL"
     gene            6133..7073
                     /gene="ND1"
                     /locus_tag="CNX83_mgp11"
                     /db_xref="GeneID:33948883"
     tRNA            7074..7140
                     /locus_tag="CNX83_mgt12"
                     /product="tRNA-Pro"
                     /db_xref="GeneID:33948862"
     gene            7074..7140
                     /locus_tag="CNX83_mgt12"
                     /db_xref="GeneID:33948862"
     CDS             7142..7642
                     /gene="ND6"
                     /locus_tag="CNX83_mgp10"
                     /codon_start=1
                     /transl_table=5
                     /product="NADH dehydrogenase subunit 6"
                     /protein_id="YP_009427786.1"
                     /db_xref="GI:1241931779"
                     /db_xref="GeneID:33948884"
                     /translation="MLSMSLLSITACSVLMFPLMSQPLSLGLSIMISTLLLCTLSAML
                     ISSWYAYILFLIYVGGLLVMFAYVASLSPNMLFSKMNLMLFIPLMLILATYIFYFYNF
                     TDMPSTEFLNNTTESMKMKKYGTEMVSKSYISILIAFGSILLLNLIVVVKICFYQQTS
                     LRPYKN"
     gene            7142..7642
                     /gene="ND6"
                     /locus_tag="CNX83_mgp10"
                     /db_xref="GeneID:33948884"
     CDS             7646..8785
                     /gene="CYTB"
                     /locus_tag="CNX83_mgp09"
                     /codon_start=1
                     /transl_table=5
                     /product="cytochrome b"
                     /protein_id="YP_009427787.1"
                     /db_xref="GI:1241931772"
                     /db_xref="GeneID:33948863"
                     /translation="MRKPIRKTHPVLKMMNNVLIDLPAPSNLSIWWNFGSLIGLCLGI
                     QIMTGLFLAMHYTAHVDLAFSSITHITRDVNYGWFLRTIHANGASWFFICIYFHIGRG
                     MYYSSYVNVHTWNIGVILLFLAMATAFLGYVLIWAQMSFWGATVITNLLSAIPYIGKM
                     LVEWVWGGFAVDNATLSRFFTLHFLLPFTIAAMTMLHLLFLHETGSNNPLGLNSNAEK
                     IPFHSYYSFKDLVGFIILLLGLLMLVLFQPQLLSDPENFIPANPLVTPVHIQPEWYFL
                     FAYAILRSIPNKLGGVVALIMSVVILFLLPILHQAKFRSNAFYPVNQILFWLFLGIFW
                     ILTWIGACPVEAPYEQIGRAFTSLYFMYFLIYPMSQTMWDKILDF"
     gene            7646..8785
                     /gene="CYTB"
                     /locus_tag="CNX83_mgp09"
                     /db_xref="GeneID:33948863"
     tRNA            8786..8849
                     /locus_tag="CNX83_mgt13"
                     /product="tRNA-Ser"
                     /db_xref="GeneID:33948864"
     gene            8786..8849
                     /locus_tag="CNX83_mgt13"
                     /db_xref="GeneID:33948864"
     tRNA            complement(8855..8921)
                     /locus_tag="CNX83_mgt14"
                     /product="tRNA-Thr"
                     /db_xref="GeneID:33948885"
     gene            complement(8855..8921)
                     /locus_tag="CNX83_mgt14"
                     /db_xref="GeneID:33948885"
     CDS             8928..9224
                     /gene="ND4L"
                     /locus_tag="CNX83_mgp08"
                     /codon_start=1
                     /transl_table=5
                     /product="NADH dehydrogenase subunit 4L"
                     /protein_id="YP_009427788.1"
                     /db_xref="GI:1241931773"
                     /db_xref="GeneID:33948886"
                     /translation="MSTFHLGLISVLGFFMALTAISLQYKHLLSILLSLEAATMNLFI
                     MMFLMTNNISYSGETSLILITLGACEASLGLSVLVSMIRAQGNDYVTSFMSQKC"
     gene            8928..9224
                     /gene="ND4L"
                     /locus_tag="CNX83_mgp08"
                     /db_xref="GeneID:33948886"
     CDS             9218..10591
                     /gene="ND4"
                     /locus_tag="CNX83_mgp07"
                     /transl_table=5
                     /product="NADH dehydrogenase subunit 4"
                     /protein_id="YP_009427789.1"
                     /db_xref="GI:1241931774"
                     /db_xref="GeneID:33948865"
                     /translation="MLSNLSMLLLTKKETSWYTKIWSLSIMSVLSIFNLYSPIYSFES
                     MNTYMTQDSMSTILIALTLWISLMMMVASQYSVKKEKKNATMFSIFIITLNLILLFTF
                     TASKTLHFYFLFEASLIPILMIILGWGYQPERLQAGMYMMIYTVVASLPLLLMIMWAN
                     QYSFTQNILMNATLRTTILNLNNSWTMNLMTLMMFAAFLVKLPMFSVHLWLPKAHVEA
                     PVAGSMVLAAVLLKLGGYGIFRIFQYFNFHFTACSVLLFIVAVWGGMLTSIICFRQID
                     FKMLIAYSSIGHMSLMLAGAFSNSSWGWYGSLVLMISHGICSSALFALANYTYEKMHT
                     RSLLVTKGMLLITPIISMWWFLFCIINMAAPPSINLLGEIMIFPSIMFKSMYFLMPLA
                     MMSFLAALYSMYLYTTTQHGANPKYTKPFMNLKACPSLLMLLHWIPANILIMKSEFVY
                     LWI"
     gene            9218..10591
                     /gene="ND4"
                     /locus_tag="CNX83_mgp07"
                     /db_xref="GeneID:33948865"
     tRNA            10596..10658
                     /locus_tag="CNX83_mgt15"
                     /product="tRNA-His"
                     /db_xref="GeneID:33948866"
     gene            10596..10658
                     /locus_tag="CNX83_mgt15"
                     /db_xref="GeneID:33948866"
     CDS             10659..12377
                     /gene="ND5"
                     /locus_tag="CNX83_mgp06"
                     /codon_start=1
                     /transl_table=5
                     /product="NADH dehydrogenase subunit 5"
                     /protein_id="YP_009427790.1"
                     /db_xref="GI:1241931775"
                     /db_xref="GeneID:33948887"
                     /translation="MFMKSKASSISSIFLLIYSCLILPISYHFVMNEMSILLEWNIIL
                     VSSCTMTMNIILDPVSLSFSNVVCLISGCVMLFSSSYMASDPFLKRFIWLVMLFVMSM
                     NLLVFIPSLPALLLGWDGLGIVSFALVIYYQNMKSLGAGVLTILANRIGDVMILISIA
                     IMVLQGHWTILIMWDPYLLSWLTFTILIAAMTKSAQIPFSAWLPAAMAAPTPVSALVH
                     SSTLVTAGVFLLIRFFPFLSKTNMFQPMLLLISVLTLLMAGIAANYENDLKKIIALST
                     LSQLGVMMMAMGMNMVSLSLFHLYTHALFKALLFLCAGMIIHNSTNSQDIRSMGLIFS
                     QAPLTITSMNIANLSLCGAPFLSGFYSKDLILETSLTSPTRMVMIVLIFTATGMTAAY
                     TLRLSFCSLWTNMKNNSSMHMKIEKDDFINISTSILAFTAIVAGAFLQSSFLKFSPQP
                     FILPMSHKMLTILVILGGLFMGYILWEPDFTNKKMNKIKFFLATMWFLAPISSQPLTK
                     LSMNLGTNIMKSVAQGWLEILGGQGSFKPTSNVAKNSKLQIKTTNLITFNIFIMSMLI
                     LLSMKF"
     gene            10659..12377
                     /gene="ND5"
                     /locus_tag="CNX83_mgp06"
                     /db_xref="GeneID:33948887"
     tRNA            12371..12450
                     /locus_tag="CNX83_mgt16"
                     /product="tRNA-Phe"
                     /db_xref="GeneID:33948867"
     gene            12371..12450
                     /locus_tag="CNX83_mgt16"
                     /db_xref="GeneID:33948867"
     CDS             12520..13299
                     /gene="COX3"
                     /locus_tag="CNX83_mgp05"
                     /codon_start=1
                     /transl_table=5
                     /product="cytochrome c oxidase subunit III"
                     /protein_id="YP_009427791.1"
                     /db_xref="GI:1241931776"
                     /db_xref="GeneID:33948888"
                     /translation="MERNPFHLVEFSPWPLTGSMGALFLTSGLAGWMHGYSYITLITG
                     LVLIVITMLQWWRDVIREATYQGHHTKQVSKGLRWGMILFIISEICFFFAFFWAYFHS
                     SLAPSTELGSCWPPSGITPLNPFEVPLLNTGVLLASGVTVTWAHHALMESDRKGGLQA
                     LFATVVLGIYFTFLQGMEYYEASFSIADGAYGSTFFVATGFHGLHVLIGSTFLLICLM
                     RVWMQHFSTGHHFGFEAAAWYWHFVDVVWLFLYLSIYWWGY"
     gene            12520..13299
                     /gene="COX3"
                     /locus_tag="CNX83_mgp05"
                     /db_xref="GeneID:33948888"
     tRNA            13315..13380
                     /locus_tag="CNX83_mgt17"
                     /product="tRNA-Lys"
                     /db_xref="GeneID:33948868"
     gene            13315..13380
                     /locus_tag="CNX83_mgt17"
                     /db_xref="GeneID:33948868"
     tRNA            13405..13473
                     /locus_tag="CNX83_mgt18"
                     /product="tRNA-Ala"
                     /db_xref="GeneID:33948889"
     gene            13405..13473
                     /locus_tag="CNX83_mgt18"
                     /db_xref="GeneID:33948889"
     tRNA            13479..13547
                     /locus_tag="CNX83_mgt19"
                     /product="tRNA-Arg"
                     /db_xref="GeneID:33948890"
     gene            13479..13547
                     /locus_tag="CNX83_mgt19"
                     /db_xref="GeneID:33948890"
     tRNA            13550..13622
                     /locus_tag="CNX83_mgt20"
                     /product="tRNA-Asn"
                     /db_xref="GeneID:33948891"
     gene            13550..13622
                     /locus_tag="CNX83_mgt20"
                     /db_xref="GeneID:33948891"
     tRNA            13624..13688
                     /locus_tag="CNX83_mgt21"
                     /product="tRNA-Ile"
                     /db_xref="GeneID:33948892"
     gene            13624..13688
                     /locus_tag="CNX83_mgt21"
                     /db_xref="GeneID:33948892"
     CDS             13689..14042
                     /gene="ND3"
                     /locus_tag="CNX83_mgp04"
                     /codon_start=1
                     /transl_table=5
                     /product="NADH dehydrogenase subunit 3"
                     /protein_id="YP_009427792.1"
                     /db_xref="GI:1241931777"
                     /db_xref="GeneID:33948893"
                     /translation="MLSTLLNSLIALLLSFAVMLMGWVLSKRTLSDREKNSPFECGFD
                     PIKSARLPFSLRFFLLAIIFLIFDVEIVLLFPVLASMPSMFSLSTLIGSSLFLVILMI
                     GLIHEWKEGSLDWAQ"
     gene            13689..14042
                     /gene="ND3"
                     /locus_tag="CNX83_mgp04"
                     /db_xref="GeneID:33948893"
     tRNA            14043..14110
                     /locus_tag="CNX83_mgt22"
                     /product="tRNA-Ser"
                     /db_xref="GeneID:33948869"
     gene            14043..14110
                     /locus_tag="CNX83_mgt22"
                     /db_xref="GeneID:33948869"
     CDS             14111..15154
                     /gene="ND2"
                     /locus_tag="CNX83_mgp03"
                     /codon_start=1
                     /transl_table=5
                     /product="NADH dehydrogenase subunit 2"
                     /protein_id="YP_009427793.1"
                     /db_xref="GI:1241931778"
                     /db_xref="GeneID:33948894"
                     /translation="MLSTLPFNLGFILMMLFGTLFSISSSHWLGVWAGLEMNLIGFIP
                     LLIYQKTTSESESAVKYFIIQAMGSSLMMFASLNTYNMSFTWEMFNQQMWMLSFLIII
                     MALMLKVGMFPFYFWLPSVMAGLPWMSCLILTTWQKIAPLFLMTSLMESHLIYQILLI
                     MCFCSVSSSLIGGIGGLNQTQMRALIAYSSIGHLGWVMFAMLHSSWSMKIYLSIYILI
                     SLSLFVNLWYSNLVLIKNSITTYKNMTSMSSTLIMLLSLGGLPPMLGFISKWLVITTA
                     TASPLWVILFGLITGSLMSLFYYLSLSYSLFLSISKKTTNNQKMSLLTTLMVLMNCFG
                     GVLMILINTLIMY"
     gene            14111..15154
                     /gene="ND2"
                     /locus_tag="CNX83_mgp03"
                     /db_xref="GeneID:33948894"
ORIGIN      
        1 atgcgttgat tattctcaac aaaccacaaa gatattggaa ctttatatat tttatttggc
       61 atatgatcag gcttagttgg tacagcacta agtttactaa ttcgagctga attaggacaa
      121 ccaggtgctc ttttaggtga cgatcaatta tataatgtaa ttgtaaccgc tcatgcattt
      181 gttataattt tttttttagt aatgcccata ataattggag gatttggcaa ctgactaatt
      241 cccctaatat taggcgcacc agatatagca ttccctcgat taaataatat gagattttga
      301 ttattacctc ctgcactact actacttcta tcatcagcag ctgttgagag aggggccgga
      361 actggatgaa ctgtataccc acccctagct agcaacctgg ctcacgccgg tgcatcagta
      421 gatttagcaa ttttttcact tcatcttgca ggggtatctt caatcctagg ggccgtaaac
      481 tttattacaa caattattaa catacgatga cgaggtatac aatttgaacg attaccttta
      541 tttgtttgat ctgtaaaaat taccgcgatc cttcttctac tatcactccc agttttagca
      601 ggcgccatta caatactact aacagaccga aactttaata ctgctttttt tgatccggct
      661 ggagggggag acccaattct atatcaacac ttattctggt tttttgggca ccctgaagtg
      721 tacattttaa ttctacctgg atttggcata atctcccaca ttgtaagaca ctattcagct
      781 aaaaaagaaa cgttcggaac tctcgggata atttatgcaa tgctagccat tggagttcta
      841 ggttttattg tgtgagccca ccatatattt acagtgggta tagacgtaga cacgcgtgcg
      901 tattttactg ctgctacaat aattattgca gttccgacag gaattaaagt atttagttga
      961 ctagctacaa ttcatggggc taaaatcaaa tatgacaccc ctatactctg agcattaggg
     1021 tttattttct tatttacagt aggaggccta actggaatcg tcttatcaaa ttcttcactg
     1081 gatattatat tacatgacac ttattatgta gtagcccatt tccattatgt attatctata
     1141 ggggctgtat ttgccttatt tgcagcattt aactattgat ttccgctgct aactggggta
     1201 acgctacaca atcgatgaac aaaagcccat ttttttatta tatttactgg cgtcaatgta
     1261 accttttttc cccagcattt cttaggttta gctggcatac cacgccgcta ttcagattac
     1321 cctgattgct acacaaaatg aaacgtagta tcatctattg gatctataat ctcctttgta
     1381 gccgtcttat attttatagt aattgtctga gaagccctag tatctcaacg aaaagtcatt
     1441 tgaagaactc acctcagaac tgccctagaa tgagataata ttttaccaag ggacttccac
     1501 aacgccccag aaacaggagc actagttgcc tcccattaat ttaagatatg agcctatgag
     1561 gacaactagg attccaagat gccgcttccc ctttaataga agagctaatt ttttttcacg
     1621 atcatgcaat aataattcta attataatta ttaccctcgt tggatatgct gccctatctt
     1681 taatagttaa taaattttcc tgccgttctt tagtagaagg tcaggcaatt gaaaccattt
     1741 gaactatcct cccagctatc atcctaattt ttttagccct accttcccta cgtcttctat
     1801 atcttttaga tgaagtagga aattgtaacc taactgtaaa agctattggt caccaatgat
     1861 attgaagcta tgaatattca gacttcctaa atctacaatt tgactcatat ataaccccaa
     1921 caaatgaact aaactcagga caatttcgtc ttcttgaagt tgaccatcga attgttttac
     1981 ctacaaatac agatattcga atcttagcaa catcagcaga cgtaattcat tcatgggcaa
     2041 tacctagact tggggtaaaa gcagatgcga tcccaggacg attaaaccaa ttaagattct
     2101 atatcaaata cccaggagta ttctacggcc aatgctctga aatctgtggt gcaaatcatt
     2161 catttatacc aatcgtagta gaagctaccc aactcaaaac ctttataaaa tgagtagtta
     2221 atacttcaga gtaaaataaa aaattagtta aaaaataaca ttaggttgtc agcctaaaat
     2281 tgctaatatt agcattcttt acatgcctca gttatcacca ttaaactgaa tcttcctatt
     2341 tatcctattt tgagcagccg taattattgt ttcaattata atttgatgat ctaaaaaaat
     2401 tctatttata ccagaaaaat caaaaaaagc aatactaaag caaaataaat gaaactgata
     2461 accttataag aatgcttgtg gatatttttt cttcctttga tgataacaat caagttttta
     2521 tatcaatata tacacttata tgaattttct cattaataat catattagct ttctccacaa
     2581 cttactgagc tttacaccca cgtcacacca ttctcttaaa aatatttaag aatactttat
     2641 cttctgaaat ctctcgatca tttggattaa ataccgccgg atttatcaat atcttaaggg
     2701 ccttgttttt atttttaatt ctaataaact taagaggact aattccttac gtatttagcc
     2761 caacaagaca tctaagaatt tcattatctc ttggtatacc cctttgactc tccttaatta
     2821 tctcagcaat ttttttcaac cctagatcag taatcgctag tctattacca ataggagcgc
     2881 ctgctacatt aagcccattt ctagtaatta tcgaaacaat taggattcta gtccgcccta
     2941 ttacactatc agtacgatta atagcaaata taagggctgg gcacattgtg ttaaccttaa
     3001 ttgggaatta cttaacctct agaattataa caacatctat tatatcaatc gctgtactaa
     3061 taagaattca aattctttac acaattttcg aatttgggat ttctataatt caagcctaca
     3121 tcttttgcct attaattacc ctttactccg atgaacaccc acactaatat agttaaattt
     3181 aaatatccaa aaaattactg taaaagagta ccctcatatc tggggtatga acccaacagc
     3241 ttaaatttag cttattctac atctttgttg gggaaatcta attccataaa aagatctaca
     3301 atctatcacc tgtcgtcggt cacctaacat ataataagga actcaccaga ataaatccta
     3361 cttcgaattt gcacttcgat atttttataa taaactataa tgagtcagga tttgaaaata
     3421 ttctcatttt aagctttgaa ggcttacagt ttagttaact taaaatccta ctaggaagtt
     3481 taagcctctc taaagaaatc aaaattcttt gtgcccatac actgcttgta aaatatctcg
     3541 tttaaactac ttaaaccttt tgcttggaag gcaaacatac tattaatact caagagatac
     3601 taaatttctg ataaatataa tttataccta aaggatgaaa acctaatgtg cagctacacc
     3661 acagaaacta tatataaatt aaataaagcg aaacaagaaa tttattaaaa atcataactc
     3721 aagtaaaata tacctcatat attaatgttt ggttctggct tacaaacata ataatagcga
     3781 atttatacac atggttttta ttgaaataag tgagtaaaac ctaaaataaa acacaattaa
     3841 aaattaaaaa ttattttaga cttaaagtat tattcaacac ataatgctta gacacccaca
     3901 aacaccagta ctggaattta aagaaaagtg aaaacttgat ttagattagc tactaagctt
     3961 ggttaacttg gtgccagcat ccgcggttac accaagaagt taagttatgt tacatcggta
     4021 taaaatagtt aaattaaaca aaatttttca tgagccttca tcaattaagt aaaatttata
     4081 catggaaagt aaaaccaaac gaaaaataaa aattgacgct atgaaagtct cgggggaaac
     4141 taggattaga taccctatta ttcttgacta taaactacct attacccggg aactacgaat
     4201 aagtaaaatt taaaacccaa agaacttggc ggtgttctag actacttagg ggaacctgtt
     4261 ccacaatcga caatccgcgc tacacctaac cttttttagc aaccagtctg tataccgttg
     4321 tcgccaggcg acttttaaaa ataaagaagt tggcaataaa aattaaatta aacgtcaaat
     4381 caaggtacag ccaataaaaa ggtgagaatg ggttacaatt aaaatttata atatgaatta
     4441 aaataagaaa taactttatg aaagaggact taaaagtaaa aagataatta taaaaatctc
     4501 ttgaatacag ctctggaacg tgcacacatc gcccgtcgct cttgttgaaa aataagataa
     4561 gtcgtaacat agtaagggta atggaaattg cccttagatg ataaaacata gcataattaa
     4621 tgcatttcac ttacactgaa aaaatactta ccaaaagttg tcttaagcta aattaaagtt
     4681 tataagacaa tttcttacta taataaaaac attaaaaaat aaagtaatgg agaaagaaca
     4741 tttatatatt aataaactct taagtactgt aaaggaaaac attaaccatc aaaaagcagc
     4801 tgtaataagt gtaccttttg cataatagtt tagctagaac taaatttaaa ttaacactct
     4861 cgaaacctaa tgagctatta tagattttat attagtaata taaaccaagt gtagcaaaac
     4921 ttcattaaaa acctataata gaaattaaat gttatcgtat taggtgatag ctagtttttt
     4981 cataaaagca tataagtgcc tagatctgca aataattata attataaata ataaaatata
     5041 aataaaatta agatccgcta aattcttgag gataagctca aaaatacgat actaaaaaat
     5101 ataaatttca atttaaattt aggcctgaaa ttagccataa tttaaaaact tgttacaaat
     5161 tattaaacaa aaaaataaaa tttatctact taaaaaaatg aaaaaaattc ttaaataaat
     5221 aagaaataaa tccatgctaa aatgagtatt tatataaata atagcctaca cacttaaatt
     5281 aggtaataaa aaattaacaa actaaataaa tttttaaaag gaactcggca aatatttgtt
     5341 ctgcctgttt aacaaaaaca tcactctctg taaaacatag agagccgaac ctgcccagtg
     5401 atcagtgaca tgattaaacg gccgcggtac cctaaccgtg caaaggtagc ataatcattt
     5461 gctctataat tgagggcttg tatgaatggt ttgacaagaa caatactgtc tcttaaaaat
     5521 ttactaaaat ttggttttta ggtgaagaaa cctaaataaa attgaaagac aagaagaccc
     5581 tatcgagctt aaaaaatacg ttaactacat agaaaactaa aactaacgaa aaaatttggt
     5641 tggggcgact aaggaacaaa taaagcttcc tttaatataa aaaacttata tgtattgatc
     5701 caaaatattt gattaaaaaa attagttacc gtagggataa cagcataatc tttttagaga
     5761 gaacatatcg aaaaaaaggt ttgtgacctc gatgttggac taggatatcc taatagattg
     5821 cagaagtctt taaaggttag tctgttcgac taataaaatc ctacacgatc tgagttcaga
     5881 ccggcgtgag ccaggtcagt ttctatctcc aattaaaacc tttagtttag tacgcaagga
     5941 ccaactcctt cttataatta cttatcttta tttcctgttt tcttacataa taaaaattta
     6001 ataaagatgg cagagaaaat gcattaggtt taagccctaa agacgaagat tattcttttc
     6061 tttatattta tataataatg gcagaaaatt gcactcggct taggacctaa acatggatca
     6121 atccttctta taatgtactt atctttaatt tcctgttttt tttcttacat ttgtgtatta
     6181 ttagcagtcg ctttttttac ccttttagaa cgaaaagagc tatcttatat acaaattcga
     6241 aaggggccta ataaagttgg tattatagga ctacctcaac ctatggcaga tgctgctaaa
     6301 cttctcacaa aagaaattgc taagcctatt acagctaatt actcaccata ctttctagca
     6361 ccaattttta gttttcttat agctctactt atatgacaat tataccctag gctatattct
     6421 ctaaattatt ttaaatgagg agttctattt tttatatgcg tctctagtat aaatgtatat
     6481 ggaaccttac tagcaggctg ggcatcaaat tctaaatatg ctcttttagg aagcctgcga
     6541 gcaattgctc agacaatttc ttacgaagta agaatagcct taatcctact atttccatta
     6601 tttatctcct taacatttag atttacaaac cttaacgaaa cacaagaaac aatctgatta
     6661 agatttctat taatgccaat ttcatttatt tgatttacaa cgtgtattgc tgaaacgaac
     6721 cgagctccat ttgattttgc cgaaggggaa tcggaattag tttcaggatt taatgtagaa
     6781 tatggtgctg ccggattcgc actaatcttc ttggctgagt atgcaaatat tttagttata
     6841 aggttattca cagcccttct tttcttcgga ggtagatctt tattatttat tcaaagagat
     6901 ttagcattta taactaaaat cctactattt gcttttttat ttatttgagt tcgagctagc
     6961 tatccacgat ttcgatatga cctcttgatg gcccttactt gaaaaaaatt tctacctatc
     7021 tccctatccg cattaattat aatcctacca attttatatt atgcctattt atacaaagta
     7081 gtagtttaac taaaacatta gcattggaag ctaaaaacta ggcctcaacc tacactttga
     7141 aatgctaagc atatctttat tatcaattac agcttgttcg gttctaatat tcccattgat
     7201 aagacaacca ttaagccttg gattaagtat tataatctca accttacttc tatgtacatt
     7261 gagcgctata ctaatctcaa gatgatacgc ctacatctta ttccttattt acgttggggg
     7321 gctattagtt atatttgcat atgttgcttc cttatcccca aatatattat tttctaaaat
     7381 gaatctaata ctatttattc ctcttatatt aattttagca acatatattt tctatttcta
     7441 caattttaca gatataccct ctacagaatt tttaaataat acaacagaat caatgaaaat
     7501 aaaaaaatat ggtactgaaa tagtatctaa atcatacatc tcaattctaa ttgcatttgg
     7561 atcgatccta ttattaaatc ttatcgtagt agtaaaaatc tgcttttatc agcaaacatc
     7621 tctacgccca tacaaaaatt aaattatgcg caaaccaatc cgaaaaaccc atccagtatt
     7681 aaaaataata aataatgtcc ttattgattt gcctgcccca tcaaatctat caatttgatg
     7741 aaactttggc tcattaatcg gtttatgttt aggaatccaa atcataaccg ggctatttct
     7801 tgctatacac tacacagctc atgtagatct agcattctcc tcgattactc atattacacg
     7861 cgatgtaaac tacggctgat ttctacgaac catccatgca aacggcgcta gatgattttt
     7921 catttgcatc tattttcata ttggacgtgg tatatattac agatcttatg taaatgtaca
     7981 tacatgaaat attggggtaa tccttctatt cctcgcaata gcaactgctt ttctaggtta
     8041 tgtactcatc tgggctcaaa tatcattttg aggcgccact gtaattacaa accttctatc
     8101 ggcaattcca tacatcggta aaatattagt agagtgagta tgaggtggat tcgccgtaga
     8161 taatgcaaca cttagtcgtt ttttcaccct gcatttttta ctaccattta cgattgccgc
     8221 tataactatg ctacacttac tatttttaca cgaaacagga tcaaacaacc cattagggct
     8281 aaatagaaat gcggaaaaaa ttccatttca ctcttactat agttttaaag acctagtagg
     8341 ttttattatc ctcctactag ggcttttaat actagtatta ttccaacccc aattactttc
     8401 agacccagaa aacttcatcc cagcaaatcc acttgtaacc ccagtccaca tccaaccaga
     8461 atgatatttc ttatttgctt acgcaattct ccgctcgatt cccaataaat tagggggcgt
     8521 tgttgcacta attatatctg tagtaattct atttttgcta ccaattctac accaagcaaa
     8581 atttcgatca aatgctttct acccagtaaa tcaaatccta ttctgattgt tcctaggaat
     8641 tttttgaatc ctcacttgaa ttggggcatg cccagtggaa gcaccatatg agcaaattgg
     8701 acgggcattt actagcttat attttatata ctttctaatt taccccataa gacaaactat
     8761 atgagataaa attctagact tctaaggcta taccctgggc atatttgtct tgaaaacaaa
     8821 ctaaaagtgt tcaactcact tgatagccta ttaaagcaat aaaaataata tttatccttg
     8881 gcttacaaga ccaacgcttt taaaaattaa gctactattg caaagatatg agaacattcc
     8941 acctaggatt aattagggtt ttagggtttt ttatagcatt aaccgccatt tcacttcaat
     9001 acaaacacct acttagaatt ttattaaggc tagaagcagc cactataaat ttatttatta
     9061 taatatttct aataacaaac aatatctcat acagtggtga aacatcactt attctaatta
     9121 cactcggggc atgtgaagcc agcttggggc tttccgttct tgtatctata atccgagcac
     9181 aagggaatga ctacgtaaca agttttatat cccaaaaatg ttagcattaa tattatcaaa
     9241 ccttagaata ctccttctaa ccaaaaaaga aacatcatga tatacaaaaa tctgaagact
     9301 atccatcata agagtactat ctatttttaa tctatattca ccaatctact cattcgaatc
     9361 tataaacact tatataaccc aagactcaat atcaaccatt ttaattgcac tcaccctatg
     9421 aatttcgcta ataataatag tagcaagtca atacagagtt aaaaaagaaa agaaaaacgc
     9481 cacaatattc tcaattttta ttattacttt aaacttaatc ttacttttta catttactgc
     9541 ctcaaaaacc ttacacttct attttctatt tgaagcctca ctaattccaa ttttaataat
     9601 tatccttgga tgggggtatc agccggaacg cctacaagca ggtatataca taataatcta
     9661 tacagtagtt gcttccctac ctttactatt aataattata tgggcaaatc aatactcctt
     9721 cacccaaaac atccttataa acgcaacatt acgaactaca atcttgaatt taaataactc
     9781 atgaacaata aatctaataa ctttaataat attcgctgcc tttctagtaa aactgccaat
     9841 attttctgtt catttatgac taccaaaagc ccacgtagaa gcgccggtag caggatcaat
     9901 ggtattagct gcagtactat taaaattagg tgggtatgga atcttccgta tctttcagta
     9961 ttttaatttc cactttacag cctgctcggt cctactcttt atcgttgcag tatgaggggg
    10021 aatattaaca agaattattt gctttcgaca aatcgatttt aaaatactaa ttgcatactc
    10081 atctatcggt cacatatctt taatattagc gggtgccttc tcaaattcct catggggatg
    10141 gtatgggaga ctagtgctaa taatttcaca cggcatctgc tcctccgcgt tattcgccct
    10201 agcaaactat acatatgaga agatacacac acgaagatta ttagtgacaa aaggaatact
    10261 tctaattaca cctatcatct caatatgatg gtttttattt tgtattatta acatagcagc
    10321 gcctcctagg attaacctac taggagaaat tataatcttc ccatcaatta tatttaaatc
    10381 aatatacttt ttaatacctt tagcaataat aagattcctg gctgccttat atagtatata
    10441 cctctacact actacgcaac atggtgccaa tccaaaatat acaaaaccat ttataaatct
    10501 taaagcatgc ccttcactac ttatattatt acattgaatc ccagcaaata tccttatcat
    10561 gaaaagagaa tttgtgtacc tatgaatcta actaagttaa gttagtttaa gtaaaatatc
    10621 aacctgtgga gttgaagatg agtgtaattt acttaaccat gtttataaaa tcaaaagctt
    10681 catcaattag atcaatcttt cttcttatct atagatgtct aattttacca atttcatacc
    10741 attttgtcat gaacgagatg tcgattcttc tagaatgaaa tattatctta gtaagttcct
    10801 gtacaataac cataaacatt attctagacc ctgtaagcct tagctttaga aatgtagtat
    10861 gtttaatctc aggatgtgta atattattct cttctaggta catagcaagt gacccctttc
    10921 taaaacgatt catttgatta gtaatattat ttgttatgtc aataaacctg cttgtattta
    10981 tcccaaggct accggcctta cttctaggct gagacggact aggtattgta tcttttgccc
    11041 tagtaattta ctaccaaaat ataaaatctc ttggggcagg cgtattaaca attttagcaa
    11101 accgaattgg ggacgtaata atcctaatct caattgccat tatagtccta caaggccact
    11161 gaactatcct aattatatga gacccctatt tactgtcttg actaactttc actatcctaa
    11221 tcgccgcaat aactaaaaga gcacaaattc ctttctctgc atgacttccg gcagcaatag
    11281 ctgccccaac acccgtctca gccctagtac actcatcaac tttagtcaca gcaggagtat
    11341 ttctacttat tcgtttcttc ccctttttat ctaaaacaaa tatatttcaa cctatattac
    11401 tattaatttc agttttaaca ctccttatgg cagggattgc cgcaaactat gaaaatgacc
    11461 tcaaaaaaat tattgctctc tcaacattaa gccagctagg agtaataata atagccatag
    11521 gtataaacat agtctcccta tctttattcc acttatatac acacgcacta tttaaagccc
    11581 tattattttt atgcgccgga ataattattc acaacagtac aaactcgcaa gatattcgat
    11641 ctataggact aatctttagc caagccccat taaccattac atctataaac attgctaatt
    11701 tatctttatg tggggccccc ttcttaagag gattttactc aaaagaccta atcctagaaa
    11761 catctctaac aagcccaaca cgaatagtca taatcgtctt aatcttcact gcaacaggta
    11821 taaccgccgc atatacatta cgattatctt tttgttcatt atgaacaaat ataaaaaata
    11881 actcctcaat acacataaaa attgaaaaag atgattttat taatatctct acctcaattc
    11941 tagcttttac agctattgtt gcaggtgcct tcttacaatc cagctttcta aaattttccc
    12001 cacaaccatt catcttacca atgtcacata aaatactcac cattctggta attcttgggg
    12061 gcctattcat aggctatatt ttatgagaac cagattttac caataagaaa ataaataaaa
    12121 ttaaattctt cctagcaact atatgatttt tagcaccaat ctcatcacaa cctctaacca
    12181 aattatctat aaacctagga acaaatatta taaaatcggt cgctcaaggc tgattagaaa
    12241 tcttaggagg acaaggatca tttaaaccta cttccaatgt ggctaaaaat agcaaacttc
    12301 aaatcaagac tacaaatcta attacattta atatttttat tatatctata ctaattttac
    12361 taagtataaa attttaatag tttactctga tgtattatgt atagagcatc aagactgaag
    12421 atgctaaggc agcagactgg cttaagaaca taatacggcc acaacatcga acgcagaaga
    12481 agaaagagga agaatatgaa ctcgaactct tataatccta tggaacgaaa ccctttccac
    12541 ctagtagaat ttagtccatg accattaact gggtctatag gagccctctt tttaacctct
    12601 ggactagcag gatgaatgca tggatactct tatatcacat taattaccgg attagtttta
    12661 atcgttatca ctatacttca gtgatgacgc gatgtaattc gagaagctac ttaccaggga
    12721 catcatacaa agcaggtttc caaaggactt cgctgaggta taattttatt cattatctcg
    12781 gaaatttgct tcttttttgc tttcttttga gcatatttcc acagaagact tgcgcctagg
    12841 acagaattag gttcctgttg acccccctca ggcatcaccc cattaaaccc atttgaagtt
    12901 ccactactaa acaccggagt acttttagcc tcaggggtaa cagtaacgtg agcccatcac
    12961 gcactaatag aaagtgatcg caaaggggga ctccaagcac tatttgcaac tgtagtacta
    13021 ggtatctact ttacctttct tcaaggaatg gagtattatg aagcctcttt ttctatcgcc
    13081 gacggggcct atggatctac tttcttcgtt gctaccggct tccatggatt acatgtccta
    13141 attggaagaa catttctttt aatctgcctt atgcgagtct gaatacaaca tttttccact
    13201 gggcatcatt ttggtttcga agccgcagct tgatattgac attttgtgga tgtagtatga
    13261 ttatttttat atttatctat ctactgatga ggctattaat ttaaataata attaacctaa
    13321 atgactgagt taaagtatta gatttttaat ctaaaatatg gcattttatt tctttaaatg
    13381 aaagcaacca actgctacct actggtttaa ttaggtaatt gtagccacct actgatttgc
    13441 attcaaaaaa taaacataaa ctgttgctaa atactaaaat gtgaaaagcg aaaaaattgc
    13501 aagtggtttc ggcccattag atagaggtgt gagtcctttt ttacattatt aaatgaaagc
    13561 caaattagag gtacctagct gttaattagg aaaatatata ttatattact ctacccgttt
    13621 agtagcacta cgccggatga acggaaatca ttgatgttga ttaatataag gaatctcctt
    13681 tagtgctaat gttaagaaca ttattaaata gccttattgc cttattacta tcctttgcag
    13741 taatactcat agggtgagtg ctatcaaaac gaaccttaag agatcgagaa aaaaattctc
    13801 catttgagtg tggtttcgat cctatcaagt ctgcacgatt acctttttca ctccgcttct
    13861 ttttattggc cattattttc cttatttttg acgtcgagat tgtcctttta tttccggttt
    13921 tagcaagtat acctagaata tttaggctat ccacattaat cgggtcttct ttatttttag
    13981 taatcctaat aattggatta attcatgaat gaaaagaagg atctttagat tgagctcaat
    14041 aaagaaaaaa ctaggagtaa aatagggcta ctaaccttac tttgggtaat tcaatcttat
    14101 cctttttctt atgctttcca cacttccttt taaccttggt ttcattttaa taatattatt
    14161 cggaactctc ttttcaattt cctcttccca ttgattagga gtctgagcag ggttagaaat
    14221 aaacttaatt gggttcatcc cgttattaat ttatcagaaa acaacctcag agagagagtc
    14281 cgcagtaaaa tatttcatta ttcaagcaat aggatcaaga cttataatat ttgctagact
    14341 taatacatat aatatatctt ttacttggga aatatttaac caacaaatat gaatacttag
    14401 cttcttaatt attattatag cacttatact aaaagtgggt atatttccgt tctatttttg
    14461 gttacctaga gttatagctg ggcttccttg aatatcctgc ctaattctaa caacatgaca
    14521 aaaaattgcg ccactatttt taataacctc tcttatagag aggcacttaa tctaccaaat
    14581 tttactaatt atatgctttt gcagagttag atccaggtta attggtggta tcggaggatt
    14641 aaatcaaaca caaatacgag cactaatcgc ttactcttct attggccact taggatgagt
    14701 tatatttgct atattacata gaagatgatc aataaaaatc tatttatcta tttatatttt
    14761 aatctcatta tctcttttcg ttaacttatg atattctaat ttagtgctaa tcaagaactc
    14821 aattacaacc tacaaaaata taactagaat aagaagaacc cttattatac tcctttcttt
    14881 aggtggactt ccaccaatac taggatttat ttctaagtga cttgtaatta ccaccgctac
    14941 agcctctcca ctttgagtaa tcttatttgg gttaattact gggtcactta taagattatt
    15001 ttactattta agactatcct actctttatt tctatcaatt tcaaaaaaaa caaccaacaa
    15061 tcaaaagata agactactaa caactctgat agtacttata aactgttttg gtggtgtatt
    15121 aataatttta attaatactt taattatata ctaa
//
