# Supplementary material for: Relation between mitochondrial DNA hyperdiversity, mutation rate and mitochondrial genome evolution in Melarhaphe neritoides (Gastropoda: Littorinidae) and other Caenogastropoda
Source: Sci Rep. 2018 Dec 19;8:17964. doi: 10.1038/s41598-018-36428-7 (PMC6299273; doi:10.1038/s41598-018-36428-7)
Supplement: Supplementary file 3 — Supplementary Dataset 1 [file 41598_2018_36428_MOESM3_ESM.zip › Margarya melanioides NC_035587.gb]

LOCUS       Margarya_melanio       17083 bp    DNA     linear   INV 08-MAR-2018
DEFINITION  Margarya melanioides mitochondrion, complete genome.
ACCESSION   NC_035587
KEYWORDS    RefSeq.
SOURCE      mitochondrion Margarya melanioides
  ORGANISM  Margarya melanioides
            Eukaryota; Metazoa; Lophotrochozoa; Mollusca; Gastropoda;
            Caenogastropoda; Architaenioglossa; Ampullarioidea; Viviparidae;
            Margarya.
REFERENCE   1  (bases 1 to 17083)
  AUTHORS   Wang,J.G., Zhang,D., Jakovlic,I. and Wang,W.M.
  TITLE     Sequencing of the complete mitochondrial genomes of eight
            freshwater snail species exposes pervasive paraphyly within the
            Viviparidae family (Caenogastropoda)
  JOURNAL   PLoS ONE 12 (7), E0181699 (2017)
  PUBMED    28742843
  REMARK    Publication Status: Online-Only
REFERENCE   2  (bases 1 to 17083)
  CONSRTM   NCBI Genome Project
  TITLE     Direct Submission
  JOURNAL   Submitted (24-AUG-2017) National Center for Biotechnology
            Information, NIH, Bethesda, MD 20894, USA
REFERENCE   3  (bases 1 to 17083)
  AUTHORS   Wang,J.G. and Wang,W.M.
  TITLE     Direct Submission
  JOURNAL   Submitted (17-NOV-2016) College of Fisheries, Huazhong Agricultural
            University, No1.Shizishan Street, Wuhan, Hubei, China
COMMENT     REVIEWED REFSEQ: This record has been curated by NCBI staff. The
            reference sequence is identical to KY196442.
            ##Assembly-Data-START## Assembly Method :: SeqMan v. 7.1.0(44.1)
            Sequencing Technology :: Sanger dideoxy sequencing
            ##Assembly-Data-END## COMPLETENESS: full length.
FEATURES             Location/Qualifiers
     source          1..17083
                     /organism="Margarya melanioides"
                     /organelle="mitochondrion"
                     /mol_type="genomic DNA"
                     /specimen_voucher="KM-20150920-Mme-1"
                     /db_xref="taxon:888545"
     CDS             join(17083,1..1535)
                     /gene="COX1"
                     /locus_tag="CKN27_mgp01"
                     /codon_start=1
                     /transl_table=5
                     /product="cytochrome c oxidase subunit I"
                     /protein_id="YP_009413696.1"
                     /db_xref="GI:1236518094"
                     /db_xref="GeneID:33875374"
                     /translation="MRWLFSTNHKDIGTLYILFGMWSGLVGTGLSILIRIELGQPGTL
                     LGDDQLYNVIVTAHAFFMIFFLVMPMMIGGFGNWLIPLMLGAPDMAFPRLNNMSFWLL
                     PPSLLLLLSSAAVEGGVGTGWTVYPPLAGNLAHAGGSVDLAIFSLHLAGASSILGAVN
                     FITTVINMRWCGMQFERLPLFVWSVKITAILLLLSLPVLAGAITMLLTDRNFNTSFFD
                     PAGGGDPILYQHLFWFFGHPEVYILILPGFGMISHIVMHHSCKKETFGTLGMIYAMLA
                     IGILGFIVWAHHMFTVGMDVDTRAYFTAATMIIAVPTGIKIFSWLATIHGAQIKYETP
                     MLWALGFIFLFTVGGLTGIMLSNSSLDIMLHDTYYVVAHFHYVLSMGAVFALFGAFNY
                     WFPLLTGFTLHERWTKAHFYIMFVGVNVTFFPQHFLGLSGMPRRYSDYPDCYIKWNII
                     SSLGSMISFVAVLYFMIIVWEALVSQRGVVWSTHLGTSLEWDNILPADFHNPSETGVL
                     IMS"
     gene            join(17083,1..1535)
                     /gene="COX1"
                     /locus_tag="CKN27_mgp01"
                     /db_xref="GeneID:33875374"
     CDS             1543..2238
                     /gene="COX2"
                     /locus_tag="CKN27_mgp02"
                     /codon_start=1
                     /transl_table=5
                     /product="cytochrome c oxidase subunit II"
                     /protein_id="YP_009413697.1"
                     /db_xref="GI:1236518095"
                     /db_xref="GeneID:33875338"
                     /translation="MSFWGQLGFQDAVSPMMEELIFFHDHAMMILIMIVSFVGYAAVS
                     LMLNKFKCRSLVEGQEIETIWTIIPAVILLFLALPSLRLLYLLDEVSDCSLSVKGVGH
                     QWYWSYEYSDFLNIEFNSYMISTSDLNLGDYRLLEVDHRIILPVEMDIRMLITSDDVI
                     HSWAVPSLGVKVDAVPGRLNQLGFFIKYPGIFYGQCSEICGANHSFMPIVVEGVLLET
                     FIKWVEYWSSNTN"
     gene            1543..2238
                     /gene="COX2"
                     /locus_tag="CKN27_mgp02"
                     /db_xref="GeneID:33875338"
     tRNA            2247..2313
                     /locus_tag="CKN27_mgt01"
                     /product="tRNA-Asp"
                     /db_xref="GeneID:33875339"
     gene            2247..2313
                     /locus_tag="CKN27_mgt01"
                     /db_xref="GeneID:33875339"
     CDS             2315..2482
                     /gene="ATP8"
                     /locus_tag="CKN27_mgp13"
                     /codon_start=1
                     /transl_table=5
                     /product="ATP synthase F0 subunit 8"
                     /protein_id="YP_009413698.1"
                     /db_xref="GI:1236518096"
                     /db_xref="GeneID:33875350"
                     /translation="MPQLSPLSWIFLFMFFWVVVLMMAILIWWIKKVEFSLNVGGGSD
                     NYSVVENKWGW"
     gene            2315..2482
                     /gene="ATP8"
                     /locus_tag="CKN27_mgp13"
                     /db_xref="GeneID:33875350"
     CDS             2479..3198
                     /gene="ATP6"
                     /locus_tag="CKN27_mgp12"
                     /codon_start=1
                     /transl_table=5
                     /product="ATP synthase F0 subunit 6"
                     /protein_id="YP_009413699.1"
                     /db_xref="GI:1236518097"
                     /db_xref="GeneID:33875340"
                     /translation="MKECLWMFFLLLMIMISFFISFYILLWVFGLIVVLLFSSMFGVI
                     KSSIIEVANILKNTICGQVFRSFGFYLGVFMNLIAALFLFLILMNVSGLVPYVFSLTS
                     HLVVSFSLGFALWLALILSSCFYNTKSFIASLLPVGAPSFFNLFFNYCWNCWNWYSVY
                     YFIGSVNCYMSAGHIVLSLVGNYFMSSDFTGFVSIFVLMFSLFTLFLNLELGWFKHMF
                     FVYFILYSDDHPLKWMFGYMS"
     gene            2479..3198
                     /gene="ATP6"
                     /locus_tag="CKN27_mgp12"
                     /db_xref="GeneID:33875340"
     tRNA            complement(3610..3678)
                     /locus_tag="CKN27_mgt02"
                     /product="tRNA-Met"
                     /db_xref="GeneID:33875341"
     gene            complement(3610..3678)
                     /locus_tag="CKN27_mgt02"
                     /db_xref="GeneID:33875341"
     tRNA            complement(3698..3762)
                     /locus_tag="CKN27_mgt03"
                     /product="tRNA-Tyr"
                     /db_xref="GeneID:33875351"
     gene            complement(3698..3762)
                     /locus_tag="CKN27_mgt03"
                     /db_xref="GeneID:33875351"
     tRNA            complement(4042..4109)
                     /locus_tag="CKN27_mgt04"
                     /product="tRNA-Cys"
                     /db_xref="GeneID:33875352"
     gene            complement(4042..4109)
                     /locus_tag="CKN27_mgt04"
                     /db_xref="GeneID:33875352"
     tRNA            complement(4134..4201)
                     /locus_tag="CKN27_mgt05"
                     /product="tRNA-Trp"
                     /db_xref="GeneID:33875353"
     gene            complement(4134..4201)
                     /locus_tag="CKN27_mgt05"
                     /db_xref="GeneID:33875353"
     tRNA            complement(4205..4268)
                     /locus_tag="CKN27_mgt06"
                     /product="tRNA-Gln"
                     /db_xref="GeneID:33875354"
     gene            complement(4205..4268)
                     /locus_tag="CKN27_mgt06"
                     /db_xref="GeneID:33875354"
     tRNA            complement(4274..4340)
                     /locus_tag="CKN27_mgt07"
                     /product="tRNA-Gly"
                     /db_xref="GeneID:33875355"
     gene            complement(4274..4340)
                     /locus_tag="CKN27_mgt07"
                     /db_xref="GeneID:33875355"
     tRNA            complement(4405..4469)
                     /locus_tag="CKN27_mgt08"
                     /product="tRNA-Glu"
                     /db_xref="GeneID:33875356"
     gene            complement(4405..4469)
                     /locus_tag="CKN27_mgt08"
                     /db_xref="GeneID:33875356"
     rRNA            4578..5430
                     /locus_tag="CKN27_mgr02"
                     /product="12S ribosomal RNA"
                     /db_xref="GeneID:33875357"
     gene            4578..5430
                     /locus_tag="CKN27_mgr02"
                     /db_xref="GeneID:33875357"
     tRNA            5425..5493
                     /locus_tag="CKN27_mgt09"
                     /product="tRNA-Val"
                     /db_xref="GeneID:33875358"
     gene            5425..5493
                     /locus_tag="CKN27_mgt09"
                     /db_xref="GeneID:33875358"
     rRNA            5470..6845
                     /locus_tag="CKN27_mgr01"
                     /product="16S ribosomal RNA"
                     /db_xref="GeneID:33875359"
     gene            5470..6845
                     /locus_tag="CKN27_mgr01"
                     /db_xref="GeneID:33875359"
     tRNA            6891..6955
                     /locus_tag="CKN27_mgt10"
                     /product="tRNA-Leu"
                     /note="codons recognized: UUR"
                     /db_xref="GeneID:33875360"
     gene            6891..6955
                     /locus_tag="CKN27_mgt10"
                     /db_xref="GeneID:33875360"
     tRNA            7021..7090
                     /locus_tag="CKN27_mgt11"
                     /product="tRNA-Leu"
                     /note="codons recognized: CUN"
                     /db_xref="GeneID:33875361"
     gene            7021..7090
                     /locus_tag="CKN27_mgt11"
                     /db_xref="GeneID:33875361"
     CDS             7091..8032
                     /gene="ND1"
                     /locus_tag="CKN27_mgp11"
                     /codon_start=1
                     /transl_table=5
                     /product="NADH dehydrogenase subunit 1"
                     /protein_id="YP_009413700.1"
                     /db_xref="GI:1236518098"
                     /db_xref="GeneID:33875362"
                     /translation="MIISLFSCGISYICVLLAVAFFTFLERKGLSYMQLRKGPNKVGF
                     IGVPQPIADAAKLLTKEIVKPIFSNYFLYLGAPVFSFSLALLLWQLYPGCFSVVYFKW
                     GVLFFLCVSSLNVYGTLLAGWSSNSKYALIGSLRAVAQTISYEVSMVLIFLFPLFMAG
                     SFSFFDIKDSQGVVWFVFLMCPISFLWFVSCVAETNRAPFDFAEGESELVSGFNVEYG
                     AAGFALIFLAEYANILVMSLFSVVLFLGGPFLMVLCSDFVMMMKVMVLAFLFIWIRAS
                     YPRFRYDFLMNLTWKLFLPIALVLLLFLLVMMFNLFL"
     gene            7091..8032
                     /gene="ND1"
                     /locus_tag="CKN27_mgp11"
                     /db_xref="GeneID:33875362"
     tRNA            8034..8099
                     /locus_tag="CKN27_mgt12"
                     /product="tRNA-Pro"
                     /db_xref="GeneID:33875342"
     gene            8034..8099
                     /locus_tag="CKN27_mgt12"
                     /db_xref="GeneID:33875342"
     CDS             8103..8603
                     /gene="ND6"
                     /locus_tag="CKN27_mgp10"
                     /codon_start=1
                     /transl_table=5
                     /product="NADH dehydrogenase subunit 6"
                     /protein_id="YP_009413701.1"
                     /db_xref="GI:1236518099"
                     /db_xref="GeneID:33875363"
                     /translation="MTVLIFGSLSLTFCFIIPLMAQPLSLGFCIMMLTLLMCVLISMF
                     LSSWYGFILFLIYVGGLLVMFAYVAALIPNIFMDIDLFGGLIGVVQISFMYMYWGFFF
                     IDVKGLDVLNVMFMVNKKMSSVELMSPEFITILIGLGVILLVNMIVVVKICYHKYSVM
                     RPFLGG"
     gene            8103..8603
                     /gene="ND6"
                     /locus_tag="CKN27_mgp10"
                     /db_xref="GeneID:33875363"
     CDS             8637..9776
                     /gene="CYTB"
                     /locus_tag="CKN27_mgp09"
                     /codon_start=1
                     /transl_table=5
                     /product="cytochrome b"
                     /protein_id="YP_009413702.1"
                     /db_xref="GI:1236518100"
                     /db_xref="GeneID:33875343"
                     /translation="MHSSLRKVHPILKVINDSLIDLPSPSNLSIWWNFGSLLGLCLCI
                     QVVTGFFLSMHYIGHIDLAFSSVMHISRDVGFGWLIRVVHANGASAFFICIYLHIGRG
                     MYYGSYVNYHTWNAGVLLLFLTMAVAFLGYVLPWGQMSFWGASAITSLLSAIPYIGKM
                     LVEWIWGGFAIDNATLTRFFAIHFLLPFVIVVMTILHLLFFHETGSNNMLGVNSDIEK
                     VSFHVYYSYKDLLGFIILLFLFFYLVLFFPQLLSDPENFISANPMVTPVHIQPEWYFL
                     FAYAILRSIPNKLGGVIALVFSILILLILPLSNNSVMWSFVFYPMNQILFWFFVGVFL
                     ILTWIGSCPVEMPFSGIGQIFTCMYFMYFLVNLILYWLWDKILDF"
     gene            8637..9776
                     /gene="CYTB"
                     /locus_tag="CKN27_mgp09"
                     /db_xref="GeneID:33875343"
     tRNA            9791..9856
                     /locus_tag="CKN27_mgt13"
                     /product="tRNA-Ser"
                     /note="codons recognized: UCN"
                     /db_xref="GeneID:33875344"
     gene            9791..9856
                     /locus_tag="CKN27_mgt13"
                     /db_xref="GeneID:33875344"
     CDS             9881..10177
                     /gene="ND4L"
                     /locus_tag="CKN27_mgp08"
                     /codon_start=1
                     /transl_table=5
                     /product="NADH dehydrogenase subunit 4L"
                     /protein_id="YP_009413703.1"
                     /db_xref="GI:1236518101"
                     /db_xref="GeneID:33875364"
                     /translation="MSLFYLVLVCIVGFLMSLLALILQYKHLLSILLSLEGMAINLFV
                     MLFVLLNNITLAGEGSFIFITLGACEASLGLAILVSMIRVRGNDYVSSFSSQKC"
     gene            9881..10177
                     /gene="ND4L"
                     /locus_tag="CKN27_mgp08"
                     /db_xref="GeneID:33875364"
     CDS             10171..11541
                     /gene="ND4"
                     /locus_tag="CKN27_mgp07"
                     /transl_table=5
                     /product="NADH dehydrogenase subunit 4"
                     /protein_id="YP_009413704.1"
                     /db_xref="GI:1236518102"
                     /db_xref="GeneID:33875345"
                     /translation="MSLSLLLFYSFELFWYISIWGLGVGCLFCALNILSFQFSFSLYS
                     GFISIDTMSVLLVFLSLWISLLMLLSSQSSVKMVDNYSSVFCIIILVLNLVLIITFCV
                     SSVIVFYFLFEASLIPTLMIILGWGYQPERLQAGMYMMIYTVAASLPLLFCLMWGSGV
                     FNCYNMFVVFLVLKYKFWFLSYTWLFFILVVLLAFLVKLPMFLVHLWLPKAHVEAPVA
                     GSMVLAAVLLKLGGYGIIRMYQFYSIQVFNVFLVVVFLSLWGGLLTSVICFRQIDFKS
                     LIAYSSVGHMALMLLGVFSNTSWGWSGAVVVMISHGFCSSALFSLANFTYEKSYTRSL
                     FVSKGLLIVIPFLSLWWFLFCVMNMAAPPSLNLVGELMIFPAVIFSSKYYIFPLLFMS
                     FLATVCSMYLYSGVNHGGSPKFLSSFGNLKDVNVLVLFLHWIPANFLVMNSELVFWWL
                     "
     gene            10171..11541
                     /gene="ND4"
                     /locus_tag="CKN27_mgp07"
                     /db_xref="GeneID:33875345"
     tRNA            11542..11604
                     /locus_tag="CKN27_mgt14"
                     /product="tRNA-His"
                     /db_xref="GeneID:33875346"
     gene            11542..11604
                     /locus_tag="CKN27_mgt14"
                     /db_xref="GeneID:33875346"
     CDS             11606..13321
                     /gene="ND5"
                     /locus_tag="CKN27_mgp06"
                     /codon_start=1
                     /transl_table=5
                     /product="NADH dehydrogenase subunit 5"
                     /protein_id="YP_009413705.1"
                     /db_xref="GI:1236518103"
                     /db_xref="GeneID:33875365"
                     /translation="MYSILKLSSVSSILLFFYSGFVFVMSFWFMLNSKCFFIEWVILN
                     LSSCSMKMSIVIDDISLSFSGVVCLISGCVMIFSSSYMSHDVFLSRFIWLVVLFVLSM
                     NMLIFIPSLPALLLGWDGLGIVSFILVIYYQNNKSLGAGMLTVLVNRIGDVMILVSIG
                     ILVILGYWNIMMLEGFVLSSYLSLCILIAGMTKSAQMPFSSWLPAAMAAPTPVSALVH
                     SSTLVTAGVFLLIRFFPVLEKWGLFKSLLLVVSVCTMLMAGVGASYENDLKKVIALST
                     LSQLGVMMMSLALGLPMLALFHLYTHALFKALLFLCAGAIIHSSESNQDIRLMNMMYY
                     QLPLTSSCMNIANMSLCGGLFLSGFYSKDLILELSLFNSISLLMIVMIFLGTALTIVY
                     SVRLSFISLWSVNKGIGFHSKGDSNVYFNFPMVVLSLTAIMLGAMLQYSFLSFELNSF
                     LLPIWQKSIVLIIILMSVMVTMVLLKSFYCNKFVSKLSSFLSLMWFLVPLSTYPFVKF
                     SMIAGTYVLKSIDQGWIEILGGQGSFSVVTTLSKVGQMIQLKMFNFLVVFMVSLMIVV
                     YFVFI"
     gene            11606..13321
                     /gene="ND5"
                     /locus_tag="CKN27_mgp06"
                     /db_xref="GeneID:33875365"
     tRNA            13794..13860
                     /locus_tag="CKN27_mgt15"
                     /product="tRNA-Thr"
                     /db_xref="GeneID:33875347"
     gene            13794..13860
                     /locus_tag="CKN27_mgt15"
                     /db_xref="GeneID:33875347"
     tRNA            14036..14100
                     /locus_tag="CKN27_mgt16"
                     /product="tRNA-Phe"
                     /db_xref="GeneID:33875366"
     gene            14036..14100
                     /locus_tag="CKN27_mgt16"
                     /db_xref="GeneID:33875366"
     CDS             14454..15233
                     /gene="COX3"
                     /locus_tag="CKN27_mgp05"
                     /codon_start=1
                     /transl_table=5
                     /product="cytochrome c oxidase subunit III"
                     /protein_id="YP_009413706.1"
                     /db_xref="GI:1236518104"
                     /db_xref="GeneID:33875367"
                     /translation="MSRNPYHLVEFSPWPLTGSIGALFLTLGLVGWFHLGIYSLSLIG
                     LFLIMFTMIQWWRDVVRESTYQGFHTVKVCKGLRWGMILFIASEVLFFFAFFWAYFHS
                     SLAPSLELGSCWPPVGVYPLNPFGVPLLNTGVLLSSGITVTWAHHSLMEGYWFSGLWG
                     LICTIGLGVYFTFLQAGEYFEAPFNISDGVYGSTFFVATGFHGLHVLIGSTFLFVCFI
                     RVLFNHFSVGHHFGFEAAAWYWHFVDVVWLFLYLSIYWWGY"
     gene            14454..15233
                     /gene="COX3"
                     /locus_tag="CKN27_mgp05"
                     /db_xref="GeneID:33875367"
     tRNA            15251..15321
                     /locus_tag="CKN27_mgt17"
                     /product="tRNA-Lys"
                     /db_xref="GeneID:33875348"
     gene            15251..15321
                     /locus_tag="CKN27_mgt17"
                     /db_xref="GeneID:33875348"
     tRNA            15323..15385
                     /locus_tag="CKN27_mgt18"
                     /product="tRNA-Ala"
                     /db_xref="GeneID:33875368"
     gene            15323..15385
                     /locus_tag="CKN27_mgt18"
                     /db_xref="GeneID:33875368"
     tRNA            15388..15460
                     /locus_tag="CKN27_mgt19"
                     /product="tRNA-Arg"
                     /db_xref="GeneID:33875369"
     gene            15388..15460
                     /locus_tag="CKN27_mgt19"
                     /db_xref="GeneID:33875369"
     tRNA            15462..15531
                     /locus_tag="CKN27_mgt20"
                     /product="tRNA-Asn"
                     /db_xref="GeneID:33875370"
     gene            15462..15531
                     /locus_tag="CKN27_mgt20"
                     /db_xref="GeneID:33875370"
     tRNA            15537..15606
                     /locus_tag="CKN27_mgt21"
                     /product="tRNA-Ile"
                     /db_xref="GeneID:33875371"
     gene            15537..15606
                     /locus_tag="CKN27_mgt21"
                     /db_xref="GeneID:33875371"
     CDS             15607..15960
                     /gene="ND3"
                     /locus_tag="CKN27_mgp04"
                     /codon_start=1
                     /transl_table=5
                     /product="NADH dehydrogenase subunit 3"
                     /protein_id="YP_009413707.1"
                     /db_xref="GI:1236518105"
                     /db_xref="GeneID:33875372"
                     /translation="MLSSVMSSILGVGLSILVMGLGWVLSFKMMSDREKNSPFECGFD
                     PMKSARLPYSMRFFLLAIIFLIFDIEIVLLFPLLISVLMMYSYKSILGCFWFLIILII
                     GLFYEWSEGSLDWVN"
     gene            15607..15960
                     /gene="ND3"
                     /locus_tag="CKN27_mgp04"
                     /db_xref="GeneID:33875372"
     tRNA            15959..16027
                     /locus_tag="CKN27_mgt22"
                     /product="tRNA-Ser"
                     /note="codons recognized: AGN"
                     /db_xref="GeneID:33875349"
     gene            15959..16027
                     /locus_tag="CKN27_mgt22"
                     /db_xref="GeneID:33875349"
     CDS             16028..17082
                     /gene="ND2"
                     /locus_tag="CKN27_mgp03"
                     /codon_start=1
                     /transl_table=5
                     /product="NADH dehydrogenase subunit 2"
                     /protein_id="YP_009413708.1"
                     /db_xref="GI:1236518106"
                     /db_xref="GeneID:33875373"
                     /translation="MLNMPLNYLFLVMMIFGTIFSISSVHWLSIWVGLELNLIGFLPI
                     LVYGKNIGESEAGTKYFIVQAMGSSFLMFSSLVLFSYTFSWEILGMLDFEYFLWSMLF
                     LMMGLFMKIGMFPFHFWFPGVMSGLSWLSCLLLITWQKVAPVFLISMLMETVGVVWLL
                     LMVCIMSSGSAVVGGFGGMNQSQVRSLLAYSSIGHMGWIVFSLCQSCYNMKVYFLIYI
                     VISLCLFIVLWYSNAILMISLNNFVKCLFIDFSIILMFLSLSGLPPLLGFVAKWNVFV
                     SISDFYMCGFILLLIFGSIMSLFYYLSLFFIFFVNIYSKIIGKEIFMNFNLISLVLLI
                     NFLGGFIMLMFDFYDFI"
     gene            16028..17082
                     /gene="ND2"
                     /locus_tag="CKN27_mgp03"
                     /db_xref="GeneID:33875373"
ORIGIN      
        1 tgcgttggtt attttctact aatcataaag atattggaac tttgtatatt ttatttggta
       61 tgtgatctgg attggttggt actgggttaa gaattttgat tcgtattgag cttggtcaac
      121 ctggtacttt attaggagat gatcagttgt ataatgtaat tgtaactgct catgcatttt
      181 ttataatttt ttttttagtt atgcctataa taattggtgg atttgggaat tgattaattc
      241 ctttaatatt aggagctcct gatatagctt ttcctcgttt aaataatatg agtttttgat
      301 tactacctcc taggttgtta cttcttttat cttcagctgc tgttgaagga ggtgtaggaa
      361 ctggttgaac agtgtaccct cctttagctg gaaatttagc acatgctggt ggttcagttg
      421 atttagctat tttttcgttg catttagctg gtgcgtcttc tattttaggg gctgttaatt
      481 ttattactac tgtaattaat atacgttgat gtggtataca atttgagcga ttaccattgt
      541 ttgtatgatc tgtaaagatt actgctattt tacttttatt gtctttacca gtgttagcag
      601 gggcaatcac tatattgttg actgatcgaa attttaatac gtcttttttt gatcctgccg
      661 gtggtggtga tcctatttta tatcaacatt tattttgatt ttttggtcat ccagaggtgt
      721 atattttaat tttacctggg tttggtataa tttctcatat tgtaatacat cattcatgta
      781 aaaaggagac ttttggaact cttggaataa tttatgctat attagctatt ggtattttag
      841 gttttattgt gtgagcacat catatattta ctgttggaat agatgttgat actcgtgcgt
      901 attttacagc tgctactata attattgctg ttcctactgg tattaaaatt tttagttgat
      961 tagcaacaat tcatggtgct caaattaaat atgaaactcc gatattatga gcattgggat
     1021 ttattttttt atttactgtt ggtggattaa ctggaattat attatctaat tcttctcttg
     1081 atattatact tcatgatact tattatgtag ttgctcattt tcattatgtg ttatctatag
     1141 gagctgtgtt tgctttgttt ggggctttta attattgatt tcctttattg actggtttta
     1201 ctttacatga acgatgaaca aaagctcatt tttatattat gtttgtaggt gtaaatgtga
     1261 ctttttttcc acaacatttt ttaggattaa gtgggatgcc acgtcgatat tctgattatc
     1321 cggattgtta tattaaatga aatattattt cttcattagg atcaataatt tcatttgttg
     1381 ctgtattgta ttttataatt attgtatggg aagctttggt gtcacaacga ggggttgtat
     1441 gaagtacaca tttggggact tcacttgaat gggataatat tttacctgct gattttcata
     1501 atccatctga gactggtgtt ttaattataa gttaagtaag atatgagttt ttgaggacaa
     1561 ttaggatttc aggacgcagt gtctcctata atagaggagt taattttttt tcatgatcat
     1621 gcaataatga ttttaattat aattgttaga tttgtaggtt atgcagcggt atctttaata
     1681 ttaaataaat ttaagtgtcg atcattagta gaaggtcaag aaatcgagac tatttggaca
     1741 attattcctg ctgtaattct actttttttg gctttacctt cattacgatt attatatttg
     1801 ttggatgaag ttagtgattg taggttaagt gtaaaaggtg ttggacatca atgatattga
     1861 agatatgaat attctgattt tttgaatatt gaatttaatt catatatgat ttcaactagt
     1921 gatttaaatt taggtgatta tcgtttatta gaagttgatc atcgtatcat tcttccagta
     1981 gaaatagata ttcgtatgtt aattacgtct gatgatgtta ttcattcttg ggctgttcct
     2041 tctcttggtg tgaaggttga tgctgttcca ggacgtctta atcaattggg tttttttatt
     2101 aaatatcctg gtatttttta tgggcaatgt tctgaaatct gtggagctaa ccattcattt
     2161 atgcctattg tggttgaagg ggttttattg gaaactttta ttaaatgagt tgaatattga
     2221 tctagtaaca ctaattagat ttaattataa agttagttaa ataatataat gtaaggttgt
     2281 caaccttaaa ttgctaatga ttagtacttt ttatatgcca cagttatctc cattaagatg
     2341 aatttttctt tttatatttt tttgagttgt agttttaatg atggctattt taatttggtg
     2401 aattaaaaag gttgaattta gtttaaatgt tggggggggg agcgataact atagtgttgt
     2461 cgaaaataaa tgaggttgat aaaagaatgc ttgtggatat tttttctact tttgatgatc
     2521 ataatcaggt tttttatctc tttttatatt ttattatggg tttttggatt aattgttgtt
     2581 ttattattta gttcaatatt tggggtaatt aaatcttcaa ttattgaagt ggcaaatatc
     2641 ttgaaaaata caatttgtgg tcaagttttt cgatcttttg ggttttattt aggggttttt
     2701 ataaatttga ttgcggcttt attcttattt ctaattttga taaatgtgag tgggttggtt
     2761 ccctatgttt ttaggttaac tagacactta gttgtatcat tttctttagg atttgcattg
     2821 tgacttgctt taattttatc gagttgtttt tataatacaa aatcttttat tgcttcattg
     2881 cttcctgtag gagctccttc cttttttaat ctttttttta attattgttg aaactgttgg
     2941 aattggtatt cggtctatta ctttatcggt tcggttaatt gctatataag tgctggtcat
     3001 atcgtattga gtttggtcgg gaattatttt atgtctaggg attttactgg gtttgtttcc
     3061 atttttgtgt tgatgttcag gttatttaca ctatttttga atttggaatt gggttgattc
     3121 aaacatatat tttttgttta ttttatttta tattctgatg atcaccctct taaatgaatg
     3181 tttggttata taagttaatt ttgttgttat ttacaatgta aattaaaggt aagagtggtg
     3241 tagagaaaat tttaaattta cttttgaggg aagaagtatt taaaatttaa ttaggtaggt
     3301 gattaaaatt gagtgtattt atggttgttt aattttatgt agtgataata atgattataa
     3361 ataataattg atttgagtgg tattagtaaa gaaataaatt aaggtatagt ttttgttatt
     3421 tataagaata tggtaggtga gtaagttagt aagtgtgatt agtattatta agtgagttgt
     3481 aagtgctata gtatatgtgt atattaaaat taagttattt tatgttttgt tttaaatata
     3541 aatattgatt ggtaataata gtagtgttct acttggttat agaagagtaa ttaattttat
     3601 ttattgttta tgtaaaagaa tagcaaaatt catttttgag gtatgagtcc aatagcttat
     3661 gtattagctt attttacagt tagttggtct gatttggttt gttaaggatg taatttccgt
     3721 ggttagatct acaatctatt gcatgtgcta tgctgttaac aataatattt gaatttgttt
     3781 tacggcggaa gtaatctaat tttatttata atttaatatt ctggagttaa tttaatggtt
     3841 gtgtgtggag gagagcgagg cggcttggtt gcttcgcgac tttctgcttt ctgtataacg
     3901 tgttattaag caacaaatgt ttgtatttgg ttagttgcgt tgtaagaaaa ggaaatcctt
     3961 taattataat tttattgttg atttggtgcg tagtattgtt agttgatttg agatgtttat
     4021 tattattatt attacatata tatatactag aagaaatttt tcattttcga atttgcaatt
     4081 cgtggtttta atttataaat tatagtatag agaataatgg ttgtataagt gtataagact
     4141 taagaatgtt ttctttttag tagctttgaa ggctgccagt ttgagtataa cttaaagtct
     4201 ttatttatta aaaaggtata acccttctta agaattcaaa gttctttgtg caccgacact
     4261 gtttaataga agatgccgta tttaaagtta attaaaattt tcacttggaa ggcgaacgta
     4321 agtggtttta ctaatatggc agcggattga ggcaggttct taacggttaa tgagctttat
     4381 taaaatgtat tattgttagt aggttatttt taataaatat attttatact tttaagatga
     4441 aaccttaacg tgctttacac tttaaaaaca ttatatgcgt attaagttgg taggtttaag
     4501 tgtttatgat tggattagtt tatatttaag ttgagttgaa cttggttttg atttaaagtg
     4561 tataatgtga ataatggtta atacatggta tttgtatggt taggtaagga atggagttga
     4621 tggttataat tattttgtgt aatacagaat gaagttatgt tgattcttga tattatagta
     4681 gtagatgatg tataaggttt ttactaacac cagtatgtag ttttggttaa tggatgaaaa
     4741 tttgaaccag gttagtttgt taagggttgg taaatttagt gccagcatcc gcggttaaac
     4801 taaagactct agttatataa gtaatggtag aaaaggtaaa tagacgtgat taggtatttt
     4861 aaggtttgtt gtttagatgt aaaatgtgta aatgatagtt tatttcagtt ggagtatatg
     4921 tgggttgagt ttacgatatt tgaagttaaa actaggatta gataccctat tatttttaga
     4981 tttaaattag tgtaaggctt acctggggac tacgaatgat tttgaattta aaactcaaaa
     5041 aacttggcgg tattttagac cacttagggg aacctgtctc gtaatcgata gtccacgttt
     5101 tacctggcct tatattttat ggtatgtata ccgtcatcgt caggtaactt ttgagaatta
     5161 gtgaagttag caattataaa ttaatttatt aagacgttag atcaaggtgc agcttatgtt
     5221 gaggtgagga tgggttacaa ttaagaagtt ataatatgga ataggagatg aaagtttctt
     5281 aagaaggagg acttaaaagt aagaatttaa tgaagtagtg ttgttctgaa ttagaggctc
     5341 tgaagtgtgc acacatcgcc cgtcgctctc gttgaaaaat gagataagtc gtaacatagt
     5401 aagggtaacg gaagttgttc ttagaggagt atagcatatg taatgtgttt cgtttacatc
     5461 gagaagaatg ctttaattat aaagttactt ttaattggtt tattattttt aatatgttta
     5521 atatgtgttt aaaaaagcat ttttttgttt agtaatgggg attgaaatat gtagggtgag
     5581 aagagtactg taagggaagt gatgttgaat taagttaaag cagttgttta taatgtacct
     5641 tttgtatcat ggtttagcaa gattgtgtat tagattaatt tttcccgaaa cctaatgggc
     5701 tattttgatt tatttgtgga gtaaatttta gtgagtgtag cagaactctt atgaaagatt
     5761 gaaattgaaa ttatatttta ttcgtattag gtgatagctg gtttttttat aaatatatat
     5821 aagtatagaa ttatgtataa actagttaaa atttatttga ttggtttgat gtaatttaaa
     5881 ggtagttaag gctaatctta attattgtaa gaagtgtaaa ttgatagatt ttgaaatata
     5941 agcttgaagt tagctattat aattagtttg ttataaaata tttatgtttt tgtgtgaaat
     6001 tagtttttaa gtatatttta tattaatgga aatgtgtaaa ttaattattg ttggttataa
     6061 tatatatgct aaaatgagta ttttatagtg atgattttaa aggtgatgga tgtttaaatt
     6121 tgtttttatt tttgattatg aaatacagat aaggaattcg gcaaagtttt atttcgcctg
     6181 tttagcaaaa acatgtcttt ttgctatata agtatagaaa gtcagacctg cccggtgaat
     6241 atttatttaa acggccgcgg tattttgacc gtgcaaaggt agcataatca gttgtcttat
     6301 aattgaagac tggaatgaat ggttaaacga aattagagct gtttcatttg tatttattgg
     6361 aaattggctt ttaaatgaag agatttaaat ttgattgagg gacaagaaga ccctattgag
     6421 ctttaaataa ttttaagggt taaagttatt ataaagatct atgatcttta gtattttttt
     6481 agttggggcg actaaggaac aggcgaagct tcctttattt atttaattga tagattttga
     6541 tcctgtatta ctgattaaga gaaatagtta ccatagggat aacagcataa tcttcttgga
     6601 gagttcttat taaaaagggg ggttgtgacc tcgatgttgg actaaaatat cctaagggtg
     6661 tagaagcttt taagggttgg tctgttcgac cattaaaatt ttacatgatc tgagttcaga
     6721 ccggcgtgag ccaggtcagt ttctatcttt aattatagta tttgatttta gtacgaaagg
     6781 accaagttaa tggagtgttt aaaatcttta tttaggattt atataatttg tggtttagta
     6841 ttattatatt taagttattt agtgatgttg gttttagtgt taggtaggta ataaaggtgg
     6901 cagattagtg cattaggttt aagccctaaa tataaaaagt tttttttctt ttataatttc
     6961 aattgtttgt gattgattta ttgatattgt tttattatat aaataaggtg attaaattaa
     7021 attgaaatag cagggtgtaa tgtattagat ttagattcta agaataagaa gttgatcttt
     7081 ttcttctgtg atgattattt ctttgttttc ttgtggtatt tcatacattt gtgttttatt
     7141 ggcggttgct ttttttacgt ttctggagcg taaaggttta agatatatgc agttgcgaaa
     7201 ggggcctaat aaggttgggt ttattggtgt tccacaacct attgctgacg ctgctaaatt
     7261 actgactaaa gaaattgtta agcctatttt ttctaattat tttttatatt tgggagctcc
     7321 tgtctttaga tttagtttgg ctttgttatt atgacagttg tatccagggt gttttagtgt
     7381 tgtttatttt aagtgggggg ttttgttttt tttatgtgta tctaggttga atgtgtatgg
     7441 aactttatta gctgggtggt cctctaattc gaagtatgct ttaattggga ggcttcgtgc
     7501 tgttgctcaa actatttctt atgaggtaag catggtttta atttttttat ttcctctttt
     7561 tatggctggt aggtttagat tttttgatat taaagattca caaggtgtag tttgatttgt
     7621 ttttttgatg tgtccgattt cttttttgtg gtttgtttca tgtgttgctg agactaatcg
     7681 ggcgcctttt gactttgctg aaggtgagtc tgaattggtt tctggtttta atgttgaata
     7741 tggtgctgct ggatttgctc ttatctttct tgctgagtat gctaatattt tggttataag
     7801 gttatttagg gtggttttgt ttttaggtgg gcctttttta atggttttgt gtagtgattt
     7861 tgtaataata atgaaagtta tggttttagc ttttttgttt atttggattc gtgctagtta
     7921 tccgcggttt cgatatgatt ttttaatgaa tttaacttga aagttatttc ttccaattgc
     7981 tttagttttg ttgttatttt tattggttat gatgtttaat ttgtttttat aagcagagag
     8041 tagtttaata aaatattagc gttggaagct aaagattagg tagtgtgcct attgtctgat
     8101 agatgactgt attaattttt ggttcgttga gtttaacttt ttgttttatt attccattga
     8161 tggctcaacc tttgagattg gggttttgta ttatgatgtt gacattgtta atgtgtgtgt
     8221 tgattagtat gtttttatct tcgtggtatg ggtttatttt gtttttgatt tatgtgggtg
     8281 gtttgttggt tatgtttgct tatgttgctg ctcttattcc taatattttt atagatattg
     8341 atttgtttgg tggtttaatt ggggttgttc aaattagttt tatatatata tattgaggtt
     8401 ttttttttat tgatgtgaag ggtttagatg ttttaaatgt tatgtttatg gttaataaga
     8461 aaatgaggag tgttgaatta atatctcctg aatttattac tattttaatt ggtttgggtg
     8521 ttattttgtt agtaaatata attgtagttg taaagatttg ttatcataaa tatagggtga
     8581 tgcggccttt tttaggtggg taagatttaa aataagtgat gtctattaag aataaaatgc
     8641 atagttcgtt gcggaaggtt catcctattt taaaggttat taatgattcg ttgattgatt
     8701 tgccttctcc ttcaaattta tctatttggt ggaattttgg ttctttgttg gggttatgtc
     8761 tttgtattca ggttgttact ggtttttttc tttctatgca ttatattgga catattgatt
     8821 tggcttttag ttctgtaatg catattagac gagatgttgg atttggttga ttaattcgtg
     8881 ttgttcatgc aaatggggca tctgcgtttt ttatttgtat ttatttacat attggtcgtg
     8941 gtatatatta tggatcgtat gtgaattatc atacatgaaa tgctggtgtt ttattgttat
     9001 ttttaacaat ggctgttgct tttttgggtt atgttttgcc gtgggggcag atgtcttttt
     9061 gaggggcttc tgcgattact aggttgttgt ctgctattcc ttatattgga aaaatactgg
     9121 ttgaatggat ttgaggtggg tttgctattg ataatgctac attgactcgg ttttttgcta
     9181 ttcattttct tttgcctttt gttattgtag tgatgactat tttacatttg ttgttttttc
     9241 atgagactgg gtctaataat atattaggag ttaatagtga tattgaaaag gtttcctttc
     9301 atgtttatta tagttataaa gatttattgg ggtttattat tttattgttt ttattttttt
     9361 atttggtttt gtttttccca cagttgttga gtgatccaga gaattttatt tctgcgaatc
     9421 ctatagttac tccagtgcat attcaacctg agtgatattt tttgtttgct tatgctattt
     9481 tacgatctat tcctaataag ttgggtgggg taattgctct ggtgttttct attttaattt
     9541 tgttgatttt acctttaaga aataatagtg ttatgtggtc ttttgttttt tatcctataa
     9601 atcaaatttt gttttggttt tttgttggtg tatttttaat tttaacttgg attggtagat
     9661 gtccggtaga aatgccattt tctgggattg gtcagatttt tacttgtatg tattttatat
     9721 attttttggt gaatttgatt ttatattgat tgtgagataa gattttggat ttttaggtta
     9781 aatgtttata agttattatc ctggggaaaa tttgtcttga aaatgaattt taagtgttcg
     9841 attctcttaa tagcttgatt gtggaaatat tatttattgt atgaggttat tttacttagt
     9901 tttagtttgt attgtaggat ttttgatatc tttgttggct ttgattttac aatataaaca
     9961 tttattgagg attcttttaa ggttggaggg tatagctatt aatttatttg ttatgttgtt
    10021 tgtgttgtta aataatatta ctttagctgg tgagggttct tttattttta ttactttagg
    10081 agcatgtgag gctagtttgg ggttggcgat tttggtttct atgattcgag tacgtgggaa
    10141 tgattacgtt agaagatttt catctcagaa gtgttaggaa tttttttttt gagtttatct
    10201 ttattgttat tttataggtt tgaattgttt tggtatatta gaatttgagg tttgggggtt
    10261 ggttgtttat tttgtgctct aaatatttta aggtttcagt tttcattttc tttatatagt
    10321 ggatttattt caattgatac tatgtctgtt ttattagttt ttttatcttt atgaatttct
    10381 ttattaatat tgttgtcgag gcagtcgagg gtaaagatag tagataatta tagatctgtt
    10441 ttttgtatta ttattttggt tttaaattta gttttgatta ttactttttg tgtttctagt
    10501 gttattgtgt tttatttttt atttgaggct tcattaattc cgacgttgat aattatttta
    10561 ggatgggggt atcaaccaga gcggcttcaa gctggtatat atataataat ttacactgtt
    10621 gctgcttcat tgccattatt gttttgctta atatgaggta gtggagtatt taattgctat
    10681 aatatatttg tggttttttt ggtactgaag tataaatttt ggtttttgtc atatacgtga
    10741 ttgtttttta ttttagttgt gttactagcg tttttagtta agttacctat atttcttgtt
    10801 catctatggt tacctaaagc tcatgttgag gctcctgtgg ctggatctat agtgttggct
    10861 gctgttttac tgaagttggg tggttatggt attattcgta tgtatcagtt ttatagtatt
    10921 caggtgttta atgtgttttt agtagttgta tttttaaggt tgtggggagg gttattaact
    10981 agggttattt gttttcgcca gattgacttc aaatcattga ttgcctactc ttcggttgga
    11041 catatagctc ttatactttt gggtgttttt tctaatactt catgggggtg gtctggtgct
    11101 gtggttgtaa tgatttctca tggattttgt tcatctgctt tatttaggtt agctaatttt
    11161 acttatgaga aaagttatac tcgtagtttg tttgtttcta agggtttatt gattgttatt
    11221 ccgtttttgt cgttgtgatg gtttttattt tgtgtaatga atatagctgc tccacccagt
    11281 ttaaatttag ttggtgagtt gatgattttt cctgcggtga tttttaggtc aaagtattat
    11341 atttttcctt tgttatttat aaggtttctt gctacggttt gtagtatata tttgtatagg
    11401 ggggttaatc atggtggtag tccaaaattt ttaagttctt ttggaaattt gaaggatgta
    11461 aatgttttgg tgttatttct tcattggatt ccggcaaatt ttttagtaat gaatagtgag
    11521 ttggtttttt ggtgattata gactaaatta gtttaagtag aatattagat tgtggttcta
    11581 atggtaaagg ttttttattt agtaaatgta tagtattttg aaattatctt ctgtgagttc
    11641 tattttatta tttttttata gagggtttgt atttgttatg agcttttggt ttatattaaa
    11701 tagtaaatgt ttttttattg aatgagttat tttaaactta aggtcatgtt ctataaaaat
    11761 gagaattgtg attgatgata ttagtttgag atttagtgga gttgtttgtt tgatttctgg
    11821 ttgtgtaatg attttttcgt ctagttatat aaggcatgat gtattcttaa gtcgatttat
    11881 ttgattggtt gtattatttg tgttgtcaat aaatatgctt atttttattc caagattgcc
    11941 ggctttgttg ttgggttgag atgggttagg tattgtttct tttattttgg ttatttatta
    12001 tcaaaataat aaatcgttgg gtgctggtat acttactgtt ttagttaatc gtattgggga
    12061 tgttatgatt ttagtatcta ttgggatttt agttatttta ggttattgaa atattataat
    12121 attagagggg tttgtgttgt cttcgtattt aagattatgc attttaattg ctggaataac
    12181 taagagtgca cagatgccat tttctagttg attgcctgcg gcaatggctg ctccaactcc
    12241 tgtttcggct ttggtgcatt cttctacttt agtaacagct ggtgtttttt tattaattcg
    12301 tttttttcct gttttggaaa aatgaggttt gtttaaatct ttgttattag tagtttctgt
    12361 ttgtactata ttaatggctg gtgttggagc tagttatgag aatgatttga aaaaggttat
    12421 tgctttatca actttgaggc aattaggggt gataataatg aggttggctt taggacttcc
    12481 tatgttagct ctttttcatt tatataccca tgctttattt aaggctcttt tatttttatg
    12541 tgcaggtgct attattcata ggagtgagag aaatcaagat attcgtttga tgaatataat
    12601 atattatcaa ttgccattga ctagaaggtg tataaatatt gctaatatat ctttgtgtgg
    12661 tggattgttt ttgagtgggt tttattcaaa ggatcttatt ttagaattaa gattgtttaa
    12721 ttcgattaga ttgctaatga ttgtaataat ttttttaggt actgctttga cgattgttta
    12781 tagtgtgcgt ttatcattta tttctctttg aagtgtaaat aaaggaattg gatttcatag
    12841 aaagggtgat tctaatgttt attttaattt tccgatagta gttcttagat taacagctat
    12901 catattaggg gctatgttac aatattcttt tttaagattt gagttgaatt cttttctttt
    12961 gcctatttgg caaaagagga ttgtgttaat tattatttta ataagggtga tagtaactat
    13021 agtgttgctt aaaagatttt attgtaataa gtttgttaga aagttaagaa gatttttaag
    13081 attgatgtga tttttagttc cattgtcaac atatcctttt gttaaattca gtataattgc
    13141 tgggacttat gttttgaaat ctattgatca ggggtgaatt gagattttgg gtggtcaggg
    13201 tagattttct gtggtaacaa ctttaagaaa ggttggtcaa ataattcaat taaaaatatt
    13261 taatttttta gttgtattta tagttagttt gataattgtt gtatattttg tttttattta
    13321 attttaatat ttatgtttaa aactaaatgt gaataagaat catgagaaaa attatagtaa
    13381 tgaaataatt attaaaaatg gaattattaa atgtgttgta agtttaagtt gaatatttga
    13441 gagcttgata ttatgatata gttggttgtt attaatgagt tatttggtgg ttagtggtat
    13501 ttagtttaat atttgttgtg gatatttctt ttttgatgga ttaaaaataa attgtaaatg
    13561 gtttttaaaa agttggagga ttatttaggg atttagttat ataaattgag tttatattag
    13621 atagttgttt tgtatatttg tggtgaggta ataagtagtt taaatataaa atattggttt
    13681 tgtaaatcaa tgagtgagat taattttcct attgcattta taaagttaag ttatggttga
    13741 tttaagttgt atattatgat ataataaagc aataaagagt gataaaattt aaataatatt
    13801 aaatagaagt tgtattatta tttaaagtaa ttgatatata atttagtttt attatatttt
    13861 taatattgta gagataactt tgaatattat tggtttaatt aagttagtta tatattagat
    13921 aatgattaga ttaaatgtgt agaaatcagg atatatattt taattttagg ttagaacaat
    13981 ttggtttttt tgtttagttg taataaatac ataattttta ttagtaattg tagttatttt
    14041 agtagcttaa agttgagagt agagcattga aggtgctaag gtagtgagta ctctaaaata
    14101 taaatagatt gaaatttgtt aattgatgaa agagtagttt gatatgttta tattctgtgt
    14161 ataatgtgta atttatatta taaaattttc ttagatttaa aatatggttt atttaaatag
    14221 tatatattat ttgattttta gttttaaatg tattagctta tatgagattt gaaataaatt
    14281 gttgttaagt aatgtgggtt ttgatataag tttatataaa ataatgatgt aatatttact
    14341 tattttgagt taaataaaat ttatagtgta ggaaataaaa aagttttatt ggtgtgcgtg
    14401 gatgggtggt tgatatggtt taaaaaaaaa tattttatat atatattaga gtaatgaggc
    14461 gaaatcctta tcatttggtt gaatttagtc cttggccttt aactggttct attggtgcat
    14521 tgtttttaac gttgggtttg gttgggtgat ttcatttagg aatttataga ttatcactaa
    14581 ttggattgtt tcttattata tttactataa ttcagtgatg acgagatgtt gttcgtgaat
    14641 ctacatatca ggggtttcat actgttaaag tttgtaaagg gttacggtga gggatgattt
    14701 tatttattgc atctgaagtt ttgttttttt ttgctttttt ttgggcttat tttcatagta
    14761 gattagctcc tagattagag ctaggatctt gttgacctcc tgttggtgta tatcctttaa
    14821 atccatttgg tgttccttta ttaaatactg gtgttttact ttcttcggga attacagtta
    14881 cttgagctca tcataggtta atggaaggtt attgatttag aggtctttgg gggttaattt
    14941 gtactattgg gttgggtgtt tatttcacat ttctccaggc tggagaatat tttgaagcgc
    15001 cttttaatat ttctgatggt gtgtatggtt caactttttt tgttgctact ggatttcatg
    15061 gtttacatgt tttaattggg agtacttttt tatttgtttg ttttattcga gtattgttta
    15121 atcatttttc tgtaggccat cattttgggt ttgaggctgc tgcttgatat tgacattttg
    15181 ttgatgttgt gtggttattt ttatatttgt caatttattg atgaggttat taaatgttta
    15241 gtcttattta ccttaaatag cttattaagc gttagatttt taatttaaag ataagaataa
    15301 ataaattatt gtttttaagg aaggttagtg gtttaattaa aaatctgatt tgcattcagg
    15361 aatgagacga taagtctttg aatcatatta taaggagcat aaaattaatg catatggttt
    15421 cggcccatga ttttagaggt ataaaatcct tttttataag gtaaatgaaa accaaagaga
    15481 ggtgtctagc tgttaattag aatattgtag aagaaactat tactcattta ggataaagca
    15541 ttgcgccgga tgaacggaaa tcgttgatgt tgattattat aaggattgta aagttttttg
    15601 atgctaatgt tgagtagggt tataagtaga attttaggtg ttggtttatc tattttagtt
    15661 ataggacttg gttgagtatt atcttttaaa ataataagtg atcgtgaaaa gaattctcct
    15721 tttgaatgtg ggtttgatcc gataaaatct gcacggttac cttattcaat gcgatttttt
    15781 ttgttggcta ttatttttct tatttttgat attgaaattg ttttgttgtt tccgttatta
    15841 attagtgttt taataatata tagttataaa aggattttag gatgtttttg gtttttaatt
    15901 attttaatta ttgggttgtt ttatgagtgg agtgagggat ctttagattg ggttaattag
    15961 aaaaaaattt ggattaagat gaggttgcta attttatctt gggtaattcg attttatcct
    16021 ttttcttatg ttaaatatac cgttgaatta tttatttttg gtaatgatga tttttggtac
    16081 tattttttct atttcttctg tacattgatt aagtatttga gttgggttgg aattaaattt
    16141 aattggattt ttacctattt tggtttatgg taaaaatatt ggagagaggg aggctgggac
    16201 taaatatttt attgtgcaag ctataggatc gaggttttta atatttagaa ggttagtgct
    16261 ttttagttat actttttctt gggagatttt aggtatattg gattttgaat attttttgtg
    16321 gagtatatta tttttaataa tgggtctttt tatgaaaatt ggtatatttc catttcattt
    16381 ttgatttcct ggtgttataa gtgggttgtc atgattatca tgtttgttat taattacttg
    16441 gcagaaagta gcgcctgttt ttttaattag tatattaata gaaactgtgg gtgtggtttg
    16501 attattatta atagtttgta ttataagttc tggatctgct gtagtaggtg gttttggcgg
    16561 gataaatcaa tcacaagttc gtaggttatt ggcgtattcg tctattgggc atataggttg
    16621 aattgttttt tctttatgtc aaagatgtta caatataaag gtttattttt taatttatat
    16681 tgttatttct ttatgtttat ttattgtttt gtgatacagt aatgcaattt taataattag
    16741 tttaaataac tttgttaagt gtttatttat tgattttaga attattttga tgtttttatc
    16801 attaagggga ttacctcctt tgttaggttt tgttgctaaa tgaaatgtgt ttgtaagaat
    16861 ttctgatttt tatatatgtg gatttatttt gctattaatt tttggatcta ttataaggtt
    16921 attttattat ttgagtttgt tttttatttt ttttgttaat atttatagta aaattattgg
    16981 taaagaaatt tttataaatt ttaatttaat tagcttggtt ttgttaatta attttttagg
    17041 aggttttatt atgttgatat ttgattttta tgattttatt taa
//
