# Supplementary material for: Relation between mitochondrial DNA hyperdiversity, mutation rate and mitochondrial genome evolution in Melarhaphe neritoides (Gastropoda: Littorinidae) and other Caenogastropoda
Source: Sci Rep. 2018 Dec 19;8:17964. doi: 10.1038/s41598-018-36428-7 (PMC6299273; doi:10.1038/s41598-018-36428-7)
Supplement: Supplementary file 3 — Supplementary Dataset 1 [file 41598_2018_36428_MOESM3_ESM.zip › Margarya monodi NC_035585.gb]

LOCUS       Margarya_monodi_       17051 bp    DNA     linear   INV 08-MAR-2018
DEFINITION  Margarya monodi mitochondrion, complete genome.
ACCESSION   NC_035585
KEYWORDS    RefSeq.
SOURCE      mitochondrion Margarya monodi
  ORGANISM  Margarya monodi
            Eukaryota; Metazoa; Lophotrochozoa; Mollusca; Gastropoda;
            Caenogastropoda; Architaenioglossa; Ampullarioidea; Viviparidae;
            Margarya.
REFERENCE   1  (bases 1 to 17051)
  AUTHORS   Wang,J.G., Zhang,D., Jakovlic,I. and Wang,W.M.
  TITLE     Sequencing of the complete mitochondrial genomes of eight
            freshwater snail species exposes pervasive paraphyly within the
            Viviparidae family (Caenogastropoda)
  JOURNAL   PLoS ONE 12 (7), E0181699 (2017)
  PUBMED    28742843
  REMARK    Publication Status: Online-Only
REFERENCE   2  (bases 1 to 17051)
  CONSRTM   NCBI Genome Project
  TITLE     Direct Submission
  JOURNAL   Submitted (24-AUG-2017) National Center for Biotechnology
            Information, NIH, Bethesda, MD 20894, USA
REFERENCE   3  (bases 1 to 17051)
  AUTHORS   Wang,J.G. and Wang,W.M.
  TITLE     Direct Submission
  JOURNAL   Submitted (16-NOV-2016) College of Fisheries, Huazhong Agricultural
            University, No. 1 Shizishan Street, Wuhan, Hubei, China
COMMENT     REVIEWED REFSEQ: This record has been curated by NCBI staff. The
            reference sequence is identical to KY196441.
            ##Assembly-Data-START## Assembly Method :: SeqMan v. 7.1.0(44.1)
            Sequencing Technology :: Sanger dideoxy sequencing
            ##Assembly-Data-END## COMPLETENESS: full length.
FEATURES             Location/Qualifiers
     source          1..17051
                     /organism="Margarya monodi"
                     /organelle="mitochondrion"
                     /mol_type="genomic DNA"
                     /specimen_voucher="KM-20150918-Mmo-1"
                     /db_xref="taxon:888546"
     CDS             join(17051,1..1544)
                     /gene="COX1"
                     /locus_tag="CKN26_mgp01"
                     /codon_start=1
                     /transl_table=5
                     /product="cytochrome c oxidase subunit I"
                     /protein_id="YP_009413670.1"
                     /db_xref="GI:1236518066"
                     /db_xref="GeneID:33875298"
                     /translation="MRWLFSTNHKDIGTLYILFGMWSGWLTMVGTGLSILIRIELGQP
                     GTLLGDDQLYNVIVTAHAFVMIFFLVMPMMIGGFGNWLIPLMLGAPDMAFPRLNNMSF
                     WLLPPSLLLLLSSAAVEGGVGTGWTVYPPLAGNLAHAGGSVDLAIFSLHLAGASSILG
                     AVNFITTVINMRWCGMQFERLPLFVWSVKITAILLLLSLPVLAGAITMLLTDRNFNTS
                     FFDPAGGGDPILYQHLFWFFGHPEVYILILPGFGMISHIVMHHSCKKETFGTLGMIYA
                     MLAIGILGFIVWAHHMFTVGMDVDTRAYFTAATMIIAVPTGIKIFSWLATIHGAQIKY
                     ETPMLWALGFIFLFTVGGLTGIMLSNSSLDIMLHDTYYVVAHFHYVLSMGAVFALFGA
                     FNYWFPLLTGFTLHERWTKAHFYIMFVGVNVTFFPQHFLGLSGMPRRYSDYPDCYIKW
                     NVISSLGSMISFVAVLYFMVIVWEALVSQRGVVWSLQLGTSLEWDNILPVDFHNPSET
                     GVLIMS"
     gene            join(17051,1..1544)
                     /gene="COX1"
                     /locus_tag="CKN26_mgp01"
                     /db_xref="GeneID:33875298"
     CDS             1552..2247
                     /gene="COX2"
                     /locus_tag="CKN26_mgp02"
                     /codon_start=1
                     /transl_table=5
                     /product="cytochrome c oxidase subunit II"
                     /protein_id="YP_009413671.1"
                     /db_xref="GI:1236518067"
                     /db_xref="GeneID:33875262"
                     /translation="MSFWSQLGFQDAVSPMMEELIFFHDHAMMILIMIISFVGYAALS
                     LMVNKLGCRSLVEGQEIETVWTIIPAVILVFFALPSLRLLYLLDEVGDCSLSVKGVGH
                     QWYWSYKYSDFLDVEFDSCMIPIGDLSLGDYRLLEVDHCVVLPVEMDVRMLITSGDVI
                     HSWAVPSLGVKVDAIPGRLNQLGFFIKYLGVFYGQCSEICGANHSFMTIVVEGVPLEV
                     FIKWVEYWSSNSN"
     gene            1552..2247
                     /gene="COX2"
                     /locus_tag="CKN26_mgp02"
                     /db_xref="GeneID:33875262"
     tRNA            2258..2322
                     /locus_tag="CKN26_mgt01"
                     /product="tRNA-Asp"
                     /db_xref="GeneID:33875263"
     gene            2258..2322
                     /locus_tag="CKN26_mgt01"
                     /db_xref="GeneID:33875263"
     CDS             2324..2491
                     /gene="ATP8"
                     /locus_tag="CKN26_mgp13"
                     /codon_start=1
                     /transl_table=5
                     /product="ATP synthase F0 subunit 8"
                     /protein_id="YP_009413672.1"
                     /db_xref="GI:1236518068"
                     /db_xref="GeneID:33875274"
                     /translation="MPQLSPLSWIFLFFFFLVMVLTTAILIWWVKKVEFSLNVGGWGD
                     DYCVVENKWGW"
     gene            2324..2491
                     /gene="ATP8"
                     /locus_tag="CKN26_mgp13"
                     /db_xref="GeneID:33875274"
     CDS             2488..3168
                     /gene="ATP6"
                     /locus_tag="CKN26_mgp12"
                     /codon_start=1
                     /transl_table=5
                     /product="ATP synthase F0 subunit 6"
                     /protein_id="YP_009413673.1"
                     /db_xref="GI:1236518069"
                     /db_xref="GeneID:33875264"
                     /translation="MKECLWMFSLLLLIMISFFMSFYILLWAFGLIVVLLFSSMLWVT
                     NASVTEVVNVLKDTISGQVFRYFGFYLGDFMNLIAALFLFLILMSLSGLVPYVFSSTS
                     HLVVSFSLSFPLWLALILSDCFYNTSSFIASLLPVGAHSFLNPFLIVVGSINCYMSAG
                     HIVLSLVGNYFMSSDFTGFVSIFVLMFSLFTLFLNLELGWFKHMFFVYFILYSDDHPL
                     KWMFGYMS"
     gene            2488..3168
                     /gene="ATP6"
                     /locus_tag="CKN26_mgp12"
                     /db_xref="GeneID:33875264"
     tRNA            complement(3580..3648)
                     /locus_tag="CKN26_mgt02"
                     /product="tRNA-Met"
                     /db_xref="GeneID:33875265"
     gene            complement(3580..3648)
                     /locus_tag="CKN26_mgt02"
                     /db_xref="GeneID:33875265"
     tRNA            complement(3668..3732)
                     /locus_tag="CKN26_mgt03"
                     /product="tRNA-Tyr"
                     /db_xref="GeneID:33875275"
     gene            complement(3668..3732)
                     /locus_tag="CKN26_mgt03"
                     /db_xref="GeneID:33875275"
     tRNA            complement(4011..4078)
                     /locus_tag="CKN26_mgt04"
                     /product="tRNA-Cys"
                     /db_xref="GeneID:33875276"
     gene            complement(4011..4078)
                     /locus_tag="CKN26_mgt04"
                     /db_xref="GeneID:33875276"
     tRNA            complement(4103..4169)
                     /locus_tag="CKN26_mgt05"
                     /product="tRNA-Trp"
                     /db_xref="GeneID:33875277"
     gene            complement(4103..4169)
                     /locus_tag="CKN26_mgt05"
                     /db_xref="GeneID:33875277"
     tRNA            complement(4173..4238)
                     /locus_tag="CKN26_mgt06"
                     /product="tRNA-Gln"
                     /db_xref="GeneID:33875278"
     gene            complement(4173..4238)
                     /locus_tag="CKN26_mgt06"
                     /db_xref="GeneID:33875278"
     tRNA            complement(4244..4310)
                     /locus_tag="CKN26_mgt07"
                     /product="tRNA-Gly"
                     /db_xref="GeneID:33875279"
     gene            complement(4244..4310)
                     /locus_tag="CKN26_mgt07"
                     /db_xref="GeneID:33875279"
     tRNA            complement(4371..4435)
                     /locus_tag="CKN26_mgt08"
                     /product="tRNA-Glu"
                     /db_xref="GeneID:33875280"
     gene            complement(4371..4435)
                     /locus_tag="CKN26_mgt08"
                     /db_xref="GeneID:33875280"
     rRNA            4501..5397
                     /locus_tag="CKN26_mgr02"
                     /product="12S ribosomal RNA"
                     /db_xref="GeneID:33875281"
     gene            4501..5397
                     /locus_tag="CKN26_mgr02"
                     /db_xref="GeneID:33875281"
     tRNA            5392..5460
                     /locus_tag="CKN26_mgt09"
                     /product="tRNA-Val"
                     /db_xref="GeneID:33875282"
     gene            5392..5460
                     /locus_tag="CKN26_mgt09"
                     /db_xref="GeneID:33875282"
     rRNA            5443..6826
                     /locus_tag="CKN26_mgr01"
                     /product="16S ribosomal RNA"
                     /db_xref="GeneID:33875283"
     gene            5443..6826
                     /locus_tag="CKN26_mgr01"
                     /db_xref="GeneID:33875283"
     tRNA            6863..6927
                     /locus_tag="CKN26_mgt10"
                     /product="tRNA-Leu"
                     /note="tRNA-Leu; codons recognized: UUR"
                     /db_xref="GeneID:33875284"
     gene            6863..6927
                     /locus_tag="CKN26_mgt10"
                     /db_xref="GeneID:33875284"
     tRNA            6998..7067
                     /locus_tag="CKN26_mgt11"
                     /product="tRNA-Leu"
                     /note="tRNA-Leu; codons recognized: CUN"
                     /db_xref="GeneID:33875285"
     gene            6998..7067
                     /locus_tag="CKN26_mgt11"
                     /db_xref="GeneID:33875285"
     CDS             7068..8009
                     /gene="ND1"
                     /locus_tag="CKN26_mgp11"
                     /codon_start=1
                     /transl_table=5
                     /product="NADH dehydrogenase subunit 1"
                     /protein_id="YP_009413674.1"
                     /db_xref="GI:1236518070"
                     /db_xref="GeneID:33875286"
                     /translation="MIISLFSCGISYICVLLAVAFFTFLERKGLSYMQLRKGPNKVGF
                     IGVPQPIADAAKLLTKEIVKPIFSNYFLYLGAPVFSFSLALLLWQLYPGCFSVVYFKW
                     GVLFFLCVSSLNVYGTLLAGWSSNSKYALIGSLRAVAQTISYEVSMVLIFLFPLFLAG
                     SFSFFDIKDSQDVVWFIFLMCPISLLWFVSCVAETNRAPFDFAEGESELVSGFNVEYG
                     AAGFALIFLAEYANILVMSLFSAVLFLGGPFLMVLCSDFVMMMKVMVLAFLFIWIRVS
                     YPRFRYDFLMNLTWKLFLPVALVLLLFLLVMMFNLFL"
     gene            7068..8009
                     /gene="ND1"
                     /locus_tag="CKN26_mgp11"
                     /db_xref="GeneID:33875286"
     tRNA            8011..8077
                     /locus_tag="CKN26_mgt12"
                     /product="tRNA-Pro"
                     /db_xref="GeneID:33875266"
     gene            8011..8077
                     /locus_tag="CKN26_mgt12"
                     /db_xref="GeneID:33875266"
     CDS             8082..8582
                     /gene="ND6"
                     /locus_tag="CKN26_mgp10"
                     /codon_start=1
                     /transl_table=5
                     /product="NADH dehydrogenase subunit 6"
                     /protein_id="YP_009413675.1"
                     /db_xref="GI:1236518071"
                     /db_xref="GeneID:33875287"
                     /translation="MTVLIFGSLSLTFCFIIPLMAQPLSLGFCIMMLTLLMCVMIGVF
                     LSSWYGFILFLIYVGGLLVMFAYVAALIPNIFMDIDLFGGLIGVVQISFMYMYWGFFF
                     IDVKGLDVLNVMFMVNKKMSSVELVSPEFITILIGLGVILLVNMIVVVKICYHKYSVM
                     RPFLGS"
     gene            8082..8582
                     /gene="ND6"
                     /locus_tag="CKN26_mgp10"
                     /db_xref="GeneID:33875287"
     CDS             8615..9754
                     /gene="CYTB"
                     /locus_tag="CKN26_mgp09"
                     /codon_start=1
                     /transl_table=5
                     /product="cytochrome b"
                     /protein_id="YP_009413676.1"
                     /db_xref="GI:1236518072"
                     /db_xref="GeneID:33875267"
                     /translation="MHSSLRKVHPILKVINGSLIDLPSPSNLSIWWNFGSLLGLCLCI
                     QVVTGFFLSMHYIGHIDLAFSSVMHISRDVGFGWLIRVIHANGASAFFICIYLHIGRG
                     MYYGSYVNYHTWNVGVVLLFLTMAVAFLGYVLPWGQMSFWGASVITSLLSAIPYIGKM
                     LVEWIWGGFAIDNATLTRFFAIHFLLPFVVVVMTILHLLFLHETGSNNMLGISSDIEK
                     VSFRVYHSYKDLLGFVILLFLFFYLVLFFPQLLSDPENFISANPLVTPVHIQPEWYFL
                     FAYAILRSIPNKLGGVIALVFSILILLILPLSNNSIMWSFVFYPMNQILFWFFVGVFL
                     ILTWIGSCPVEMPFSSIGQIFTCMYFMYFLVNLILYWLWDKILDF"
     gene            8615..9754
                     /gene="CYTB"
                     /locus_tag="CKN26_mgp09"
                     /db_xref="GeneID:33875267"
     tRNA            9768..9833
                     /locus_tag="CKN26_mgt13"
                     /product="tRNA-Ser"
                     /note="tRNA-Ser; codons recognized: UCN"
                     /db_xref="GeneID:33875268"
     gene            9768..9833
                     /locus_tag="CKN26_mgt13"
                     /db_xref="GeneID:33875268"
     CDS             9856..10152
                     /gene="ND4L"
                     /locus_tag="CKN26_mgp08"
                     /codon_start=1
                     /transl_table=5
                     /product="NADH dehydrogenase subunit 4L"
                     /protein_id="YP_009413677.1"
                     /db_xref="GI:1236518073"
                     /db_xref="GeneID:33875288"
                     /translation="MSLFYLVLVCIVGFLMSLLALILQYKHLLSILLSLEAMAVNLFV
                     MLFVLLNNIALAGEGSFIFITLGACEASLGLAILVSMIRVRGNDYVSSFSSQKC"
     gene            9856..10152
                     /gene="ND4L"
                     /locus_tag="CKN26_mgp08"
                     /db_xref="GeneID:33875288"
     CDS             10146..11516
                     /gene="ND4"
                     /locus_tag="CKN26_mgp07"
                     /transl_table=5
                     /product="NADH dehydrogenase subunit 4"
                     /protein_id="YP_009413678.1"
                     /db_xref="GI:1236518074"
                     /db_xref="GeneID:33875269"
                     /translation="MSLSLLLFYGFELFWYISIWGLGVGCLFCVLNILSFQFSFSLYS
                     SFISIDTMSVLLVLLSLWISLLMLLSSQLSVKMVDNYSSVFCVIILVLNLVLITTFCV
                     SSVIVFYFLFEASLIPTLMIILGWGYQPERLQAGMYMMIYTVAASLPLLFCLMWGSGV
                     FNCYNMFVVFLVLKYKFWFLSYTWLFFILVVLLAFLVKLPMFLVHLWLPKAHVEAPVA
                     GSMVLAAVLLKLGGYGIIRMYQFYSIQVFNVFLVVVFLSLWGGLLTSVICFRQIDFKS
                     LIAYSSVGHMALMLLGVFSNTSWGWSGAVVVMISHGFCSSALFSLANFTYEKSYTRSL
                     FVSKGLLVVIPFLSLWWFLFCVMNMAAPPSLNLVGELMIFPAVIFSSKYYIFPLLFMS
                     FFATVYSMYLYSGVNHGGSPKFLSSFGNLKDVNVLVLFLHWIPANFLVMNSELVFWWL
                     "
     gene            10146..11516
                     /gene="ND4"
                     /locus_tag="CKN26_mgp07"
                     /db_xref="GeneID:33875269"
     tRNA            11517..11579
                     /locus_tag="CKN26_mgt14"
                     /product="tRNA-His"
                     /db_xref="GeneID:33875270"
     gene            11517..11579
                     /locus_tag="CKN26_mgt14"
                     /db_xref="GeneID:33875270"
     CDS             11581..13296
                     /gene="ND5"
                     /locus_tag="CKN26_mgp06"
                     /codon_start=1
                     /transl_table=5
                     /product="NADH dehydrogenase subunit 5"
                     /protein_id="YP_009413679.1"
                     /db_xref="GI:1236518075"
                     /db_xref="GeneID:33875289"
                     /translation="MYSILKLSSVSSILLFFYSGFVFIMSFWFMVNNKCFFIEWVILN
                     LSSCSMKMSIVIDDISLSFSGVVCLISGCVMIFSSSYMSHDVFLSRFIWLVVLFVLSM
                     NMLIFIPSLPALLLGWDGLGIVSFILVIYYQNNKSLGAGMITVLVNRIGDVMILVSIG
                     ILVILGYWNIMVLEGFVFSSYLSLCILIAGMTKSAQMPFSSWLPAAMAAPTPVSALVH
                     SSTLVTAGVFLLIRFFPVLEKWGLFKSLLLMVSVCTMLMAGVGASYENDLKKIIALST
                     LSQLGVMMMSLALGLPMLALFHLYTHALFKALLFLCAGAIIHSSDSNQDIRLMNMMYY
                     QLPLTSSCMNIANMSLCGGLFLSGFYSKDLILELSLFNSISLLMIVMIFLGTALTIVY
                     SVRLSFISLWSVNKGIGFHSKGDFNVYFNFPMVVLSLTAIMLGAVLQYSFLSFELNSF
                     LLPIWQKSIVLIIILMMVMITMVLLKKFYCNKFVSKLSSFLSLMWFLVPLSTYPFVKL
                     SMIAGTYVLKSIDQGWVEILGGQGSFSVVTTLSKVGQMIQLKMFNFLVVFMVSLMIVV
                     YFVFI"
     gene            11581..13296
                     /gene="ND5"
                     /locus_tag="CKN26_mgp06"
                     /db_xref="GeneID:33875289"
     tRNA            13633..13701
                     /locus_tag="CKN26_mgt15"
                     /product="tRNA-Thr"
                     /db_xref="GeneID:33875271"
     gene            13633..13701
                     /locus_tag="CKN26_mgt15"
                     /db_xref="GeneID:33875271"
     tRNA            14001..14065
                     /locus_tag="CKN26_mgt16"
                     /product="tRNA-Phe"
                     /db_xref="GeneID:33875290"
     gene            14001..14065
                     /locus_tag="CKN26_mgt16"
                     /db_xref="GeneID:33875290"
     CDS             14422..15201
                     /gene="COX3"
                     /locus_tag="CKN26_mgp05"
                     /codon_start=1
                     /transl_table=5
                     /product="cytochrome c oxidase subunit III"
                     /protein_id="YP_009413680.1"
                     /db_xref="GI:1236518076"
                     /db_xref="GeneID:33875291"
                     /translation="MSRNPYHLVEFSPWPLTGSIGALFLTLGLVGWFHLGIYSLLLVG
                     LFLIMFTMIQWWRDVVRESTYQGFHTVKVCKGLRWGMILFIASEVLFFFAFFWAYFHS
                     SLAPSLELGSCWPPVGVYPLNPFGVPLLNTGVLLSSGITVTWAHHSLMEGYWFSGLWG
                     LICTVSLGVYFTFLQAGEYFEAPFNISDGVYGSTFFVATGFHGLHVLIGSTFLFVCFV
                     RVLFNHFSVGHHFGFEAAAWYWHFVDVVWLFLYLSIYWWGY"
     gene            14422..15201
                     /gene="COX3"
                     /locus_tag="CKN26_mgp05"
                     /db_xref="GeneID:33875291"
     tRNA            15219..15289
                     /locus_tag="CKN26_mgt17"
                     /product="tRNA-Lys"
                     /db_xref="GeneID:33875272"
     gene            15219..15289
                     /locus_tag="CKN26_mgt17"
                     /db_xref="GeneID:33875272"
     tRNA            15290..15356
                     /locus_tag="CKN26_mgt18"
                     /product="tRNA-Ala"
                     /db_xref="GeneID:33875292"
     gene            15290..15356
                     /locus_tag="CKN26_mgt18"
                     /db_xref="GeneID:33875292"
     tRNA            15357..15429
                     /locus_tag="CKN26_mgt19"
                     /product="tRNA-Arg"
                     /db_xref="GeneID:33875293"
     gene            15357..15429
                     /locus_tag="CKN26_mgt19"
                     /db_xref="GeneID:33875293"
     tRNA            15431..15500
                     /locus_tag="CKN26_mgt20"
                     /product="tRNA-Asn"
                     /db_xref="GeneID:33875294"
     gene            15431..15500
                     /locus_tag="CKN26_mgt20"
                     /db_xref="GeneID:33875294"
     tRNA            15505..15574
                     /locus_tag="CKN26_mgt21"
                     /product="tRNA-Ile"
                     /db_xref="GeneID:33875295"
     gene            15505..15574
                     /locus_tag="CKN26_mgt21"
                     /db_xref="GeneID:33875295"
     CDS             15575..15928
                     /gene="ND3"
                     /locus_tag="CKN26_mgp04"
                     /codon_start=1
                     /transl_table=5
                     /product="NADH dehydrogenase subunit 3"
                     /protein_id="YP_009413681.1"
                     /db_xref="GI:1236518077"
                     /db_xref="GeneID:33875296"
                     /translation="MLSSIMSSILGVGLSILVMGLGWVLSFKMMGDREKNSPFECGFD
                     PMKSARLPYSMRFFLLAIIFLIFDIEIVLLFPLLISVLMMYSYKSTLGCFWFLIILII
                     GLFYEWSEGSLDWVH"
     gene            15575..15928
                     /gene="ND3"
                     /locus_tag="CKN26_mgp04"
                     /db_xref="GeneID:33875296"
     tRNA            15927..15995
                     /locus_tag="CKN26_mgt22"
                     /product="tRNA-Ser"
                     /note="tRNA-Ser; codons recognized: AGN"
                     /db_xref="GeneID:33875273"
     gene            15927..15995
                     /locus_tag="CKN26_mgt22"
                     /db_xref="GeneID:33875273"
     CDS             15996..17050
                     /gene="ND2"
                     /locus_tag="CKN26_mgp03"
                     /codon_start=1
                     /transl_table=5
                     /product="NADH dehydrogenase subunit 2"
                     /protein_id="YP_009413682.1"
                     /db_xref="GI:1236518078"
                     /db_xref="GeneID:33875297"
                     /translation="MLNMPLNYLFLVMMIFGTIFSISSVHWLSIWVGLELNLIGFLPI
                     LVYGKNIGESEAGTKYFIVQAMGSSFLMFSSLVLFNYTFSWEILGMLDFEYFLWSMLF
                     LMMGLFMKIGMFPFHFWFPGVMSGLSWLSCLLLITWQKVAPVFLISMLMETIGVVWLL
                     LMVCIMSSGSAMVGGFGGMNQSQVRSLLAYSSIGHMGWIVFSLCQSCYNMKVYFLIYV
                     VISLCLFIVLWCSNATLMISLNNFVKCLFIDFSIILMFLSLSGLPPLLGFVAKWNVFV
                     SISDFYMCGFILLLIFGSIMSLFYYLSLFFIFFVNIYSKIIGKEIFMNFNLISLVLLI
                     NLLGGFIMLMFDFYDFI"
     gene            15996..17050
                     /gene="ND2"
                     /locus_tag="CKN26_mgp03"
                     /db_xref="GeneID:33875297"
ORIGIN      
        1 tgcgttggtt attttctact aatcataaag atattggaac tttgtatatt ttatttggta
       61 tgtgatcagg atggctgact atggttggta ctgggttaag aattttgatt cgtattgaac
      121 ttggtcaacc tggtacttta ttaggagatg atcagttgta taatgtaatt gtaactgctc
      181 atgcatttgt tataattttt tttttagtta tgcctataat aattggtgga tttgggaatt
      241 gattaattcc tttaatatta ggagctcctg atatagcttt tcctcgttta aataatataa
      301 gtttttgatt attacctcct aggttgttac ttcttttatc ttcagctgct gttgaaggag
      361 gtgtgggaac tggatgaaca gtgtatcctc ctttagcagg aaatttagca catgctggtg
      421 gttcagttga tttagctatt ttttcgttgc acttagctgg tgcatcttct attttagggg
      481 ctgttaattt tattactact gtaattaata tacgttgatg tggtatacaa tttgagcgat
      541 taccattgtt tgtatgatct gtaaaaatta ctgctatttt acttttattg tctttaccag
      601 tgttagcagg ggcaattact atattgttga ctgatcgaaa ttttaatacg tctttttttg
      661 atcctgctgg tggtggtgat cctattttat atcaacattt attttggttt tttggccatc
      721 ctgaggtgta tattttaatt ttacctgggt ttggtatgat ttctcatatt gtaatacatc
      781 attcgtgtaa aaaagagact tttggaactc ttgggataat ttatgctata ttagctattg
      841 gtattttagg ttttattgtg tgagcacatc atatatttac tgttggaata gatgttgata
      901 ctcgtgcgta ttttacggct gctactataa ttattgctgt tcctactggt attaagattt
      961 ttagttgatt agcaacaatt catggtgctc aaattaaata tgaaactccg atattatgag
     1021 cattgggatt tatttttttg tttactgttg gtggattaac tggaattata ttatctaatt
     1081 cttctcttga tattatactt catgatactt attatgtagt tgctcatttt cattatgtgt
     1141 tgtctatagg agctgtgttt gctttgtttg gagcttttaa ttattgattt cctttattga
     1201 ctggttttac tttacatgag cgatggacaa aagctcattt ttatattatg tttgtgggtg
     1261 taaatgtgac tttttttcca cagcattttt taggattaag tgggatgcca cgtcgatatt
     1321 ctgattatcc ggattgttat attaaatgaa atgttatttc ttcattagga tcaataattt
     1381 catttgttgc tgtattgtat ttcatagtta ttgtatgaga agctttggta tcacaacgag
     1441 gggttgtatg aagtttgcaa ttagggactt cacttgagtg agataatatt ttgcctgtgg
     1501 attttcataa tccatctgag actggtgttt taattatgag ttaagtaaga tatgagtttc
     1561 tgaagacagt tagggtttca agatgctgtg tctcctataa tggaggagtt aatttttttt
     1621 catgatcatg cgatgatgat tttaattatg attattaggt ttgtaggtta tgctgcgttg
     1681 tctttaatag taaataagtt aggttgtcga tcattggtgg aaggacagga aattgaaact
     1741 gtttgaacaa ttattccggc ggtaatttta gttttttttg ctttaccttc gttacggtta
     1801 ttatatttgt tggatgaggt tggtgattgt agattgagtg taaaaggtgt tggacatcaa
     1861 tgatattgga gttataaata ttctgatttt ttggatgttg agtttgattc atgtataatt
     1921 ccgattggtg atttaagttt gggtgattat cgtttattgg aggttgatca ttgtgttgtt
     1981 cttccggtag agatagatgt tcgtatattg attacatcgg gtgatgtaat tcattcttgg
     2041 gctgttccat ctcttggtgt aaaagttgat gctattccag gtcgtcttaa tcaattagga
     2101 ttttttatta agtatcttgg tgttttttat ggacaatgtt ctgagatttg tggggctaat
     2161 cattcattca taactattgt ggttgagggg gtgccattag aagtttttat taaatgggtt
     2221 gaatattggt ctagtaatag taattaaatt aaggtttata aagttagtta aataataatc
     2281 taaggttgtc aaccttaagt tgctaataat tagtactttt tatatgccac aattatctcc
     2341 actgagatga atttttcttt ttttcttttt tttagttatg gttttaacaa cagctatctt
     2401 gatttgatgg gttaaaaaag ttgagtttag tttaaatgtt ggggggtggg gggatgatta
     2461 ttgtgttgtt gaaaataagt gaggttgata aaagaatgct tgtggatatt ttctctgctt
     2521 ttgttgatca taatcaggtt ttttatgtct ttttatattt tgttatgggc ttttggatta
     2581 attgttgttt tattatttag ttcgatattg tgggtaacta atgcttcagt aactgaagta
     2641 gtaaatgttt tgaaggatac aattagtggt caagtttttc gttattttgg tttttattta
     2701 ggggatttta taaatttgat tgcggcttta tttttatttt taattttaat aagtttaagt
     2761 gggttggtcc cttatgtttt taggtcaact agacatttag ttgtatcatt ttccttaaga
     2821 tttccattat gattagcgtt aattttatca gactgttttt ataatacaag atcttttatt
     2881 gcttcattgc ttccggtagg ggctcattct tttctaaatc cttttttgat tgttgtcggt
     2941 tcgattaatt gctatataag tgctggtcat attgtattaa gtttggttgg aaattatttt
     3001 atgtctaggg attttactgg gtttgtttcc atttttgtgt tgatgttcag gttatttaca
     3061 ctatttttga atttggaatt gggttgattc aaacatatat tttttgttta ttttatttta
     3121 tattctgatg atcaccctct taaatgaatg tttggttata taagttaatt ttgttgttat
     3181 ttacaatgta aattaaaggt aagagtggtg tagagaaaat tttaaattta cttttgaggg
     3241 aagaagtatt taaaatttaa ttaggtaggt gattaaaatt gagtgtattt atggttgttt
     3301 aattttatgt agtgataata atgattataa ataataattg atttgagtgg tattagtaaa
     3361 gaaataaatt aaggtatagt ttttgttatt tataagaata tggtaggtga gtaagttagt
     3421 aagtgtgatt agtattatta agtgagttgt aagtgctata gtatatgtgt atattaaaat
     3481 taagttattt tatgttttgt tttaaatata aatattgatt ggtaataata gtagtgttct
     3541 acttggttat agaagagtaa ttaattttat ttattgttta tgtaaaagaa tagcaaaatt
     3601 catttttgag gtatgagtcc aatagcttat gtattagctt attttacagt tagttggtct
     3661 gatttggttt gttaaggatg taatttccgt ggttagatct acaatctatt gcatgtgcta
     3721 tgctgttaac aataatattt gaatttgttt tacggcggaa gtaatctaat tttatttata
     3781 atttaatatt ctggagttaa tttaatggtt gtgtgtggag gagagcgagg cggcttggtt
     3841 gcttcgcgac tttctgcttt ctgtataacg tgttattaag caacaaatgt ttgtatttgg
     3901 ttagttgcgt tgtagaaaag gaaatccttt aattataatt ttattgttga tttggtgcgt
     3961 agtattgtta gttgatttga gatgtttatt attattatta ttacatatat atatactaga
     4021 agaaattttt cattttcgaa tttgcaattc gtggttttaa tttataaatt atagtataga
     4081 gaataatggt tgtataagtg tataagactt aagaatgttt tctttattag tagctttgaa
     4141 ggctgccagt ttgtataact taaagtcttt atttattaaa aaggtataac ccttcttaag
     4201 aattcaaagt tctttgtgca ccgtactact gtttaatacg aattgcctta tttaaagtta
     4261 attaaaattt tcgcttggaa ggcgaacgta agtgagttta ctaatatggc ggttttgcca
     4321 tcaatcattt tctatggtgg ctcagataaa atgtattatt gttagtaatt tatttttaat
     4381 aaatttattt tatactttta agatgaaacc ctaacgtgct ttacacttta aaaacattat
     4441 atgtgtatta agttggtggg tttaagtatt tatgattgga ttagtttgtg tttaagttaa
     4501 ggtgaacttg gttttgattt aaagtgtata atgtgaataa aggttaatac atggtattta
     4561 tatagttagg taaggagtgg agttgatggt tataattatt ttgtgtaata cagaatgagt
     4621 tatgttgatt cttgatatta tagtagtaga tgatgtataa gatttttact aacaccagta
     4681 tgtagttttg gttaatggat gaaaatttga accaggttag tttgttaagg gttggtaaat
     4741 ttagtgccag catccgcggt taaactaaag actctagtta tataagtgat ggtagaaaag
     4801 gtagatagac gtgattaggt attttaaggt ttattgttta gatgtaaaat gtgtaaatga
     4861 tggtttattt tagttggagt atatgtgggt tgagtttacg atatttgaag ttgaaactag
     4921 gattagatac cctattattt ttagatttaa attagtgtaa ggcttacctg gggactacga
     4981 ataattttga atttaaaact caaaaaactt ggcggtattt tagaccactt aggggaacct
     5041 gtctcgtaat cgatagtccg cgttttacct ggccttatat tttgtggtat gtataccgtc
     5101 atcgtcaggt aacttttgag aattagtgaa gttagcgatt ataaattaaa atttattaag
     5161 acgttagatc aaggtgcagc ttatattggg gtgaggatgg gttacaatta agaagttgta
     5221 atatggaata ggagatgaga gtttcttaag aaggaggact taaaagtaag gattaatgaa
     5281 gtagtgttgt tctgaattaa gaggctctgg agtgtgcaca catcgcccgt cgctctcgtt
     5341 gaaaaatgag ataagtcgta acatagtaag ggtaacggaa gttgttctta gagaggtata
     5401 gcatatataa tgtgtttcgt ttacatcgag aagaatactt tggttataaa gttactttta
     5461 attggtttat tgtttttaat atatttgata cgtgtttaaa aaacattttt ttatttagta
     5521 atggtgattg aaatatgtag tgtgagaatg agtactgtaa aggaagtgat gttgaattaa
     5581 gttaaagcag ttgtttgtaa tgtacctttt gtatcagggt ttagcaagat tgtggattag
     5641 attaattttt cccgaaacct aatgggctat tttgatttat ttgtggagta gattttagtg
     5701 agtgtagcag aactcttata aaaaattaaa attgaaatta tattttattc gtattaggtg
     5761 atagctggtt tttttataaa tatatataag tataggatta tgtataagct agttaaaatt
     5821 tgtttgattg gtttgatgta gtttaaaggt agttaaggct aatcttaatt attgtaagaa
     5881 gtgtaaattg atagtggttt tgaaatataa gcttggagtt agctattata attagtttgt
     5941 tataaaatat ttatgttttt tgtgaaatta gtttttgagt atattttata ttgatgggaa
     6001 tgtatgaatt aattattgtt ggttgtaata tatatgctaa aatgagtatt attgtaatga
     6061 tgaattctag aggtggtgga tgtttagatt tgtttttatt tttggttatg aaatacaaat
     6121 aaggaattcg gcaaagtttt atttcgcctg tttagcaaaa acatgtcttt ttgttatgta
     6181 aatatagaaa gtcagacctg cccggtgaat atttatttaa acggccgcgg tattttgacc
     6241 gtgcaaaggt agcataatca gttgtcttat aattgaagac tggaatgaat ggttaaacga
     6301 aattagagct gtttcatttg tatttattag aaattggctt ttaaatgaag agatttaaat
     6361 ttgattgagg gacaagaaga ccctattgag ctttaaataa ttttaagggt taaagttatt
     6421 gtaaagatct atgatcttta gtatttttta gttggggcga ctaaggaaca ggtgaagctt
     6481 cctttatttg tttgattgat agattttgat cctgtattac tgattaagag aaatagttac
     6541 catagggata acagcataat cttcttggag agttcttatt aaaaaggggg gttgtgacct
     6601 cgatgttgga ctaaaatatc ctaagggtgt agaagctttt aagggttggt ctgttcgacc
     6661 attaaaattt tacatgatct gagttcagac cggcgtgagc caggtcagtt tctatcttta
     6721 attataatat ttgattttag tacgaaagga ccaagttaat agagtgttta aaatctttat
     6781 ttagaattta tataatttgt ggtttagtgt tattatatat ttaagttatt tagtggcgtt
     6841 gattttagta gtatggtaag taataaaggt ggcagattag tgcattaggt ttaagcccta
     6901 aatataaaaa gttttttttt ctttataatt tcaattgttt gtgattaatt tattgatatt
     6961 gttttattag atatagaaat aaggtgagat tgattaagtt gagatggcag ggtgtgatgt
     7021 attagattta gattctaaga ataagaagtt gatctttttc ctctgtgatg attatttctt
     7081 tgttttcttg tggtatttca tacatttgtg ttttattggc ggttgctttt tttacgtttt
     7141 tggagcgtaa aggtttgaga tatatgcagt tgcgaaaggg gcctaataag gttgggttta
     7201 ttggtgttcc acaacctatt gctgatgctg ctaaattatt gactaaagaa attgttaaac
     7261 ctattttttc taattatttt ttatatttgg gggctcctgt ctttagattt agtttggctt
     7321 tgttattatg acaattgtat ccggggtgtt ttagtgttgt ttattttaag tggggggttt
     7381 tgtttttttt gtgtgtgtct aggttaaatg tgtatggaac tttattggct gggtggtctt
     7441 ctaattcgaa gtatgcttta attggtagac ttcgtgctgt tgctcaaact atttcttatg
     7501 aggtaagtat ggttttgatt tttttatttc ctcttttttt agctggtagg tttagatttt
     7561 ttgatatcaa agattcgcaa gatgtggttt gatttatttt tttgatgtgt ccaatttctt
     7621 tattgtggtt tgtttcatgt gttgctgaga ctaatcgggc gcctttcgac tttgctgaag
     7681 gtgagtctga gttagtttct ggttttaatg ttgaatatgg tgctgctgga tttgctctta
     7741 tttttcttgc tgagtatgct aatattttgg ttataaggtt atttagggcg gttttgtttt
     7801 taggtgggcc ttttttaata gttttgtgta gtgattttgt gataatgatg aaagttatgg
     7861 ttttggcttt tttgtttatt tggattcgtg ttagttatcc gcggtttcgg tatgattttt
     7921 taatgaattt aacttgaaag ttatttcttc cagttgcttt agttttattg ttatttttat
     7981 tggttatgat gtttaatttg tttttataga cagagtagta gtttaataaa atattagcgt
     8041 tggaagctag agattaggta gtatgcctat tgtctgatag aatgactgta ttaatttttg
     8101 gttcgttgag tttaactttt tgttttatta ttccattgat ggctcaacct ttgagattgg
     8161 ggttttgtat tatgatattg acattgttaa tgtgtgtgat gattggtgtg tttttgtctt
     8221 cgtggtatgg gtttattttg tttttgattt atgttggtgg tttgttggtt atatttgctt
     8281 atgttgctgc tcttattcct aatattttta tagatattga tttgtttggt ggtttaattg
     8341 gggttgttca aattagtttt atatatatat attgaggttt tttttttatt gatgtgaagg
     8401 gtttagatgt tttaaatgtt atgtttatgg ttaataaaaa aatgaggagt gttgagttag
     8461 tatctcctga atttattact attttaattg gtttgggtgt tattttatta gtaaatataa
     8521 ttgtggttgt aaagatttgt tatcataaat atagggtgat gcggcctttt ttgggcaggt
     8581 aaatttaata agtgatagtt ttgttaggag taaaatgcat agttcgttgc ggaaagttca
     8641 tcctatttta aaggttatta atggttcgtt gattgatttg ccttctcctt caaatttatc
     8701 tatttggtgg aattttggtt ctttgttggg gttatgtctt tgtattcagg ttgttactgg
     8761 tttttttctt tctatacatt atattggaca tattgatttg gcttttagtt ctgtaatgca
     8821 tattaggcga gatgttggat ttggttggtt aattcgtgtt attcatgcaa atggggcatc
     8881 tgcgtttttt atttgtattt atttacatat tggtcgtggt atatattatg gatcgtatgt
     8941 aaattatcat acatgaaatg ttggtgttgt attgttgttt ttaacaatgg ctgttgcttt
     9001 tttgggttat gttttaccat gaggacagat gtctttttga ggtgcttctg taattactag
     9061 attattgtca gctattcctt atattggaaa aatgttggtt gaatgaattt gaggtgggtt
     9121 tgctattgat aatgctacat tgactcggtt ttttgctatt cattttcttt tgccttttgt
     9181 tgttgtagtg ataactattt tacatttgtt gtttttacat gaaactgggt ctaataatat
     9241 attaggaatt agtagtgata ttgagaaggt ttcttttcgt gtttatcata gttacaaaga
     9301 tttattgggg tttgttattt tattgttttt atttttttat ttggttttgt tttttccaca
     9361 attattgagt gacccagaga attttatttc tgcgaatccg ttggttactc cggtgcatat
     9421 tcaacctgag tgatattttt tgtttgctta tgctatttta cggtctattc ctaataagtt
     9481 aggtggtgta attgctttgg tattttctat tttaatttta ttgattttac ctttaagaaa
     9541 taatagtatt atatggtctt ttgtttttta tcctataaat caaattttgt tttggttttt
     9601 tgttggtgta tttttaattt taacttggat tggtaggtgt ccagtagaga tgccattttc
     9661 taggattggt cagattttta cttgtatata ttttatatac ttcttagtga atttgatttt
     9721 gtattgattg tgggataaga ttttggattt ttaggttgat gttttaaagt tattatcctg
     9781 gggaaaattt gtcttgaaaa tgaattttaa gtgttcgatt ctcttaatag cttgattgta
     9841 aaaatatttt attgtatgag gttattttac ttagttttag tttgtattgt gggattttta
     9901 atatctttgt tggctttgat tttacaatat aaacatttat taaggattct tttaaggttg
     9961 gaggctatag ctgttaattt atttgttatg ttgtttgtgt tgttaaataa tattgcttta
    10021 gctggtgagg gttcttttat ttttattact ttgggagcat gtgaggctag tttggggtta
    10081 gcgattttgg tttctatgat tcgagtacgt gggaatgatt acgttagaag attttcatct
    10141 cagaagtgtt aggaattttt tttttgagtt tatctttatt gttattttat gggtttgaat
    10201 tgttttggta tattagaatt tgaggtttgg gggttggttg tttattttgt gttttaaata
    10261 ttttgaggtt tcagttttca ttttctttat atagtagatt tatttcaatt gatactatgt
    10321 ctgttttatt agttctttta tctttatgaa tttctttatt gatattgttg tcgaggcaat
    10381 taagggtaaa gatagtagat aattatagat ctgttttttg tgttattatt ttggttttaa
    10441 atttggtttt gattactact ttttgtgttt ctagtgttat tgtgttttat tttttgtttg
    10501 aggcttcatt aattccgact ttgataatta ttttagggtg ggggtatcaa ccagagcggc
    10561 ttcaagctgg tatgtatatg atgatttata ctgttgctgc ttcattgcca ttattgtttt
    10621 gtttaatatg gggtagtgga gtatttaatt gttataatat atttgtggtt tttttggtat
    10681 tgaaatataa attttggttt ttatcatata cgtgattgtt ttttattttg gttgtgttat
    10741 tagcgttttt agttaagtta cctatatttc ttgttcatct atggttacct aaagctcatg
    10801 ttgaggcccc tgtggctgga tctatagtgt tggctgctgt tttattaaaa ttgggtggtt
    10861 atggtattat tcgtatgtat cagttttata gtattcaggt gtttaatgtg tttttagtag
    10921 ttgtgttttt aaggttgtga ggggggttat tgactagggt tatttgtttt cgtcaaattg
    10981 attttaaatc attgattgcc tattcttcag ttggacatat agctcttata cttttgggtg
    11041 ttttttctaa tacttcatgg gggtggtctg gtgctgtggt tgtaataatt tctcatggat
    11101 tttgttcatc tgctttattt agattagcta attttactta tgaaaaaagt tatactcgta
    11161 gtttgtttgt ttctaagggt ttattagttg ttattccgtt tttgtcgttg tggtggtttt
    11221 tattttgtgt aataaatatg gctgctccac caagtttaaa tttagttggt gagttgatga
    11281 tttttcctgc ggtgattttc aggtcaaagt attatatttt tcctttgttg tttataaggt
    11341 tttttgctac ggtttatagt atatatttgt ataggggggt taatcacggt ggtagtccaa
    11401 aatttttaag ttcttttggg aatttgaagg atgtaaatgt tttggtatta tttcttcatt
    11461 ggattccggc gaatttttta gtaatgaata gtgagttggt tttttggtga ttataaacta
    11521 aattagttta aatagaatgt tagattgtgg ttctaatggt aaagtttttt tatttagtaa
    11581 atgtatagta ttttaaaatt atcttctgta agttctattt tattattttt ttatagtggg
    11641 tttgtattta ttatgagttt ttggtttata gtaaataata aatgtttttt tattgaatgg
    11701 gttattttaa acttaaggtc atgttctatg aaaatgagaa ttgtgattga tgatattagt
    11761 ttgagattta gaggagttgt ttgtttgatt tctggttgtg taatgatttt ttcgtctagt
    11821 tatataagac atgatgtatt tttaagtcga tttatttgat tggttgtatt atttgtgttg
    11881 tcaatgaata tgcttatttt tattccaaga ttaccggctt tgttattggg ttgagatggg
    11941 ttaggtattg tttcttttat tttggttatt tattatcaga ataataaatc gttaggtgct
    12001 ggtatgatta ctgttttagt taatcgtatt ggggatgtta tgattttagt gtctattgga
    12061 attttggtta ttttaggtta ttgaaatatt atagtattag aggggtttgt gttttcttca
    12121 tatttaagat tatgtatttt aattgctggg ataactaaga gtgcacagat gccattttct
    12181 agttgattac ctgcggcaat ggctgctcca actcctgttt cagctttggt gcattcttct
    12241 actttggtga cagctggtgt ttttttatta attcgttttt ttcctgtttt ggaaaaatgg
    12301 ggtttgttta aatctttgtt gttaatggtt tctgtttgta ctatattaat agctggtgtg
    12361 ggggctagtt atgagaatga tttgaaaaag attattgctt tgtcaacctt aaggcaatta
    12421 ggggtgataa tgatgaggtt ggctttagga cttcccatgt tagctctttt tcatttatat
    12481 acccatgctc tatttaaggc tcttttgttt ttatgtgcag gtgctattat tcataggagt
    12541 gatagaaatc aagatattcg tttgatgaat ataatatact atcaattgcc attaactaga
    12601 aggtgtataa atattgctaa tatatctttg tgtggtgggt tgtttttgag tgggttttat
    12661 tcaaaggatc ttattttaga attaagattg tttaattcga ttaggttatt aatgattgta
    12721 atgatttttt taggtactgc tttgacgatt gtttatagtg ttcgtttatc atttatttct
    12781 ctttgaagtg taaataaagg aattggattt catagaaagg gtgattttaa tgtttatttt
    12841 aattttccaa tagtagttct tagattaacg gctattatat taggggctgt gttacaatat
    12901 tcttttttaa gatttgaatt gaattctttt cttttaccaa tttggcaaaa gagaattgtg
    12961 ttaattatta ttttaataat ggtaataatt actatagtgt tgcttaaaaa gttttattgt
    13021 aataagtttg ttagaaagtt aagaagattt ttaagactaa tgtgattttt agttccattg
    13081 tcgacatatc cttttgttaa acttagtata attgctggga cttatgtttt gaaatctatt
    13141 gatcaggggt gagttgagat tttgggtggt cagggtaggt tttctgtggt gacaactttg
    13201 agaaaggttg gtcaaataat tcaattaaaa atatttaatt ttttagttgt atttatagtt
    13261 agtttgataa ttgttgtgta ttttgttttt atttagtttt atatttatgt ttaaaactga
    13321 atgtaagtaa gaattatgag aaaaattaat tatgaaataa ttattaagaa agaattattt
    13381 agtttagtgt gaattgaagt ttagtatttg aaagcttaat gttataataa tagtgggttg
    13441 ttattaatag attaatttgg tggttagtag tatttagttt aatgtttatt gtgaatattt
    13501 ttttctttgg tgattaagat aaattgtaaa tggtttttta aaagttgaaa gattatttaa
    13561 gaattttagt tatataaatt aagtgtttat attattatat tatagttgtt ttgtatattt
    13621 gtaataagag gggtaataag tagtttaaat ataaaatgtt ggttttgtaa atcaatgagt
    13681 gagattgatt ttcctattac atttatgagt tatagttgat ttaaattgta tattatgatg
    13741 taatagagca atgaggagtg ataagtttaa aatgatgatt aaataggagt tattttatta
    13801 aaagtagttt tttgtgtcat ataatttggt tttattatat tcttaatatt gtaaagatag
    13861 ttttgaatat tattaattta attaagttag ttatgtgttg ctgatgtgtg gaagtcagga
    13921 tatatatttt aattttaggt ttaaaaaatt ggttttgact aattgtaatg aatacataat
    13981 ttctattaat aattatagtt attttagtag cttaaagttg agagtagagc attgaaggtg
    14041 ctaaggtagt gaatgctcta aaataaataa attgaggttt attgtgatta gatgaaggat
    14101 tgggtttggt atgtttatat tttgtatata atgtatgatt tattattaaa ctttttaaga
    14161 tttgaaatac ggtttgttta gataaatata tattatttga tttttagttt taagtgtatt
    14221 agtttaatat aagatttgaa atagaattgt taagtaatgt ggttttaata taagttgata
    14281 taaaataatg gtgtaatgtt taattttaag ttaaatagaa ttcatagtgt aggaagaaat
    14341 gttttatcgg ttgtgtagcg tgggcgtgga ctagtagttg atatggttta aaaaaaaata
    14401 ttttatatat atattaaagt aatgaggcga aatccttatc atttggttga atttagtcct
    14461 tgacctttaa ctggttctat tggtgcattg tttttaacgt taggtttggt tgggtgattt
    14521 catttaggga tttataggtt attattggtt ggattgtttc ttattatatt tactataatt
    14581 caatgatgac gagatgttgt tcgtgaatct acatatcaag ggtttcatac tgttaaagtt
    14641 tgcaaaggct tacgttgagg gataattttg tttattgcat ctgaagtttt attctttttt
    14701 gctttttttt gggcttattt tcatagtaga ttagctccta ggttagaatt gggatcttgt
    14761 tggcctcctg ttggtgtgta tcctttgaat ccatttggtg ttcctttatt aaatactggt
    14821 gttttacttt cttcaggaat tacagttact tgagctcatc atagattaat ggaaggttat
    14881 tgatttagag gtctttgagg attaatttgt actgttaggt tgggtgttta ttttacattt
    14941 cttcaagctg gggaatattt tgaagcacct tttaatattt ctgatggtgt gtatggttca
    15001 actttttttg ttgctactgg atttcatgga ttacatgttt taattggaag tactttttta
    15061 tttgtttgtt ttgttcgagt attgtttaat catttttctg taggtcatca ttttggattt
    15121 gaagctgctg cttggtattg acattttgtt gatgttgtgt ggttattttt atatttgtca
    15181 atttattgat gaggttatta aatatttagt tttatttacc ttaaatagct tattaagcgt
    15241 tagattttta atttagagat aagaataaat aaattattgt ttttaaggaa tggttggtgg
    15301 tttaattaaa aatctgattt gcattcagga ataagacgat aagtctttga atcatattat
    15361 aaggagcata gaattaatgc atatggtttc ggcccatgat tttagaggtg taaaatcctt
    15421 ttttataaga taaatgaaag ccaaagagag gtgtctagct gttaattaga atattgtaga
    15481 ggaaactatt actcatttag atgaagcatt gcgccggatg aacggaaatc gttgatgttg
    15541 attattataa ggattgtaaa gttttttgat gctaatgttg agtaggatta taagtagaat
    15601 tttaggtgtt ggcttatcta ttttagttat gggacttggt tgagtattat cttttaaaat
    15661 aataggtgat cgtgaaaaga attctccttt tgaatgcggg tttgatccaa taaaatctgc
    15721 acgattacct tattcaatgc gatttttttt gttggctatt atttttctta tttttgatat
    15781 tgaaattgtt ttattgtttc cgttactaat tagtgtttta ataatatata gttacaaaag
    15841 gactttagga tgtttttggt ttttaattat tttaattatt ggattgtttt atgagtggag
    15901 tgaaggatct ttagattggg ttcattagaa aaaaatttgg attaaggtgg ggttgctaac
    15961 tttatcttgg gtaattcgat tttatccttt ttcttatgtt aaatatgccg ttaaattatt
    16021 tatttttggt aatgatgatt tttggtacta ttttttctat ttcttctgta cattgattaa
    16081 gtatttgagt tggattggaa ttaaatttga ttgggttttt acctatttta gtttatggta
    16141 aaaatattgg agagagggag gctgggacta aatactttat tgtgcaagct ataggatcga
    16201 ggtttttaat gtttagaagg ttggtacttt ttaattatac tttttcttga gaaattttag
    16261 gtatattgga ttttgaatat tttttgtgga gtatattatt tttaataatg ggtcttttta
    16321 tgaaaattgg tatatttccg tttcattttt gatttcctgg tgttataagt gggttatcat
    16381 gattatcatg tttgttatta attacttgac agaaagtagc gcctgttttt ttaattagta
    16441 tattaatgga aactattggt gtggtttgat tattattaat agtttgtatt ataagttctg
    16501 gatctgctat agtgggtggt tttggtggga taaatcaatc acaagttcgt aggttattgg
    16561 cgtattcgtc tattgggcat ataggttgaa ttgttttttc tttgtgtcaa agatgttaca
    16621 atataaaggt ttatttttta atttatgttg ttatttcttt gtgtttattt attgttttgt
    16681 gatgtagtaa tgcgacttta ataattagtt taaataactt tgttaagtgt ttatttattg
    16741 attttaggat tattttgatg tttttatcat taaggggatt acctccttta ttgggttttg
    16801 ttgctaaatg aaatgtgttt gtaagaattt ctgattttta tatatgtgga tttattttgt
    16861 tgttaatttt tggatctatt ataaggttgt tttattattt aagtttgttt tttatttttt
    16921 ttgttaatat ttatagtaaa attattggta aagaaatttt tataaatttt aatttaatta
    16981 gcttagttct gttaattaat cttttaggag gttttattat attaatattt gatttttatg
    17041 attttattta a
//
