# Supplementary material for: Relation between mitochondrial DNA hyperdiversity, mutation rate and mitochondrial genome evolution in Melarhaphe neritoides (Gastropoda: Littorinidae) and other Caenogastropoda
Source: Sci Rep. 2018 Dec 19;8:17964. doi: 10.1038/s41598-018-36428-7 (PMC6299273; doi:10.1038/s41598-018-36428-7)
Supplement: Supplementary file 3 — Supplementary Dataset 1 [file 41598_2018_36428_MOESM3_ESM.zip › Margarya oxytropoides NC_035586.gb]

LOCUS       Margarya_oxytrop       17044 bp    DNA     linear   INV 08-MAR-2018
DEFINITION  Margarya oxytropoides mitochondrion, complete genome.
ACCESSION   NC_035586
KEYWORDS    RefSeq.
SOURCE      mitochondrion Cipangopaludina dianchiensis
  ORGANISM  Margarya oxytropoides
            Eukaryota; Metazoa; Lophotrochozoa; Mollusca; Gastropoda;
            Caenogastropoda; Architaenioglossa; Ampullarioidea; Viviparidae;
            Cipangopaludina.
REFERENCE   1  (bases 1 to 17044)
  AUTHORS   Wang,J.G., Zhang,D., Jakovlic,I. and Wang,W.M.
  TITLE     Sequencing of the complete mitochondrial genomes of eight
            freshwater snail species exposes pervasive paraphyly within the
            Viviparidae family (Caenogastropoda)
  JOURNAL   PLoS ONE 12 (7), E0181699 (2017)
  PUBMED    28742843
  REMARK    Publication Status: Online-Only
REFERENCE   2  (bases 1 to 17044)
  CONSRTM   NCBI Genome Project
  TITLE     Direct Submission
  JOURNAL   Submitted (24-AUG-2017) National Center for Biotechnology
            Information, NIH, Bethesda, MD 20894, USA
REFERENCE   3  (bases 1 to 17044)
  AUTHORS   Wang,J.G. and Wang,W.M.
  TITLE     Direct Submission
  JOURNAL   Submitted (17-NOV-2016) College of Fisheries, Huazhong Agricultural
            University, Shizishan Street, Wuhan, Hubei, China
COMMENT     REVIEWED REFSEQ: This record has been curated by NCBI staff. The
            reference sequence is identical to KY200976.
            ##Assembly-Data-START## Assembly Method :: SeqMan v. 7.1.0(44.1)
            Sequencing Technology :: Sanger dideoxy sequencing
            ##Assembly-Data-END## COMPLETENESS: full length.
FEATURES             Location/Qualifiers
     source          1..17044
                     /organism="Cipangopaludina dianchiensis"
                     /organelle="mitochondrion"
                     /mol_type="genomic DNA"
                     /db_xref="taxon:888541"
     CDS             join(17044,1..1535)
                     /gene="COX1"
                     /locus_tag="CKN28_mgp01"
                     /codon_start=1
                     /transl_table=5
                     /product="cytochrome c oxidase subunit I"
                     /protein_id="YP_009413683.1"
                     /db_xref="GI:1236518080"
                     /db_xref="GeneID:33875336"
                     /translation="MRWLFSTNHKDIGTLYILFGMWSGLVGTGLSILIRIELGQPGTF
                     LGDDQLYNVIVTAHAFVMIFFLVMPMMIGGFGNWLIPLMLGAPDMAFPRLNNMSFWLL
                     PPSLLLLLSSAAVEGGVGTGWTVYPPLAGNLAHAGGSVDLAIFSLHLAGASSILGAVN
                     FITTVINMRWCGMQFERLPLFVWSVKITAILLLLSLPVLAGAITMLLTDRNFNTSFFD
                     PAGGGDPILYQHLFWFFGHPEVYILILPGFGMISHIVMHHSCKKETFGTLGMIYAMLA
                     IGILGFIVWAHHMFTVGMDVDTRAYFTAATMIIAVPTGIKIFSWLATIHGAQIKYETP
                     MLWALGFIFLFTVGGLTGIMLSNSSLDIMLHDTYYVVAHFHYVLSMGAVFALFGAFNY
                     WFPLLTGFTLHERWTKAHFYIMFVGVNVTFFPQHFLGLSGMPRRYSDYPDCYIKWNII
                     SSLGSMISFVAVLYFMIIVWEALVSQRGVVWSTHLGTSLEWDNILPADFHNPSETGVL
                     IMS"
     gene            join(17044,1..1535)
                     /gene="COX1"
                     /locus_tag="CKN28_mgp01"
                     /db_xref="GeneID:33875336"
     CDS             1543..2238
                     /gene="COX2"
                     /locus_tag="CKN28_mgp02"
                     /codon_start=1
                     /transl_table=5
                     /product="cytochrome c oxidase subunit II"
                     /protein_id="YP_009413684.1"
                     /db_xref="GI:1236518081"
                     /db_xref="GeneID:33875300"
                     /translation="MSFWGQLGFQDAVSPMMEELIFFHDHAMMILIMIVSFVGYAAVS
                     LMLNKFKCRSLVEGQEIETIWTIIPAVILLFLALPSLRLLYLLDEVSDCSLSVKGVGH
                     QWYWSYEYSDFLNIEFNSYMISTSDLNLGDYRLLEVDHRIILPVEMDIRMLITSDDVI
                     HSWAVPSLGVKVDAVPGRLNQLGFFIKYPGIFYGQCSEICGANHSFMPIVVEGVLLET
                     FIKWVEYWSSNTD"
     gene            1543..2238
                     /gene="COX2"
                     /locus_tag="CKN28_mgp02"
                     /db_xref="GeneID:33875300"
     tRNA            2247..2313
                     /locus_tag="CKN28_mgt01"
                     /product="tRNA-Asp"
                     /db_xref="GeneID:33875301"
     gene            2247..2313
                     /locus_tag="CKN28_mgt01"
                     /db_xref="GeneID:33875301"
     CDS             2315..2485
                     /gene="ATP8"
                     /locus_tag="CKN28_mgp13"
                     /codon_start=1
                     /transl_table=5
                     /product="ATP synthase F0 subunit 8"
                     /protein_id="YP_009413685.1"
                     /db_xref="GI:1236518082"
                     /db_xref="GeneID:33875312"
                     /translation="MPQLSPLSWIFLFMFFWVMVLMTAILIWWMKKVEFNLNVGSGGD
                     DYCNVVENKWGW"
     gene            2315..2485
                     /gene="ATP8"
                     /locus_tag="CKN28_mgp13"
                     /db_xref="GeneID:33875312"
     CDS             2482..3160
                     /gene="ATP6"
                     /locus_tag="CKN28_mgp12"
                     /note="TAA stop codon is completed by the addition of 3'
                     Aresidues to the mRNA"
                     /codon_start=1
                     /transl_except="(pos:3160,aa:TERM)"
                     /transl_table=5
                     /product="ATP synthase F0 subunit 6"
                     /protein_id="YP_009413686.1"
                     /db_xref="GI:1236518083"
                     /db_xref="GeneID:33875302"
                     /translation="MKECLWMSFLLLMIMISFFMSFYILLWAFGLIVVLLFSSMLWVT
                     NASVTEVVNVLKDTISGQVFRYFGFYLGDFMNLIAALFLFLILMSLSGLVPYVFSSTS
                     HLVVSFSLSFPLWLALILSDCFYNTSSFIASLLPVGAHSFLNPFLIVVGSINCYMSAG
                     HIVLSLVGNYFMSSDFTGFVSIFVLMFSLFTLFLNLELGWFKHMFFVYFILYSDDHPL
                     KWMFGYMS"
     gene            2482..3160
                     /gene="ATP6"
                     /locus_tag="CKN28_mgp12"
                     /db_xref="GeneID:33875302"
     tRNA            complement(3580..3648)
                     /locus_tag="CKN28_mgt02"
                     /product="tRNA-Met"
                     /db_xref="GeneID:33875303"
     gene            complement(3580..3648)
                     /locus_tag="CKN28_mgt02"
                     /db_xref="GeneID:33875303"
     tRNA            complement(3668..3732)
                     /locus_tag="CKN28_mgt03"
                     /product="tRNA-Tyr"
                     /db_xref="GeneID:33875313"
     gene            complement(3668..3732)
                     /locus_tag="CKN28_mgt03"
                     /db_xref="GeneID:33875313"
     tRNA            complement(4012..4079)
                     /locus_tag="CKN28_mgt04"
                     /product="tRNA-Cys"
                     /db_xref="GeneID:33875314"
     gene            complement(4012..4079)
                     /locus_tag="CKN28_mgt04"
                     /db_xref="GeneID:33875314"
     tRNA            complement(4104..4171)
                     /locus_tag="CKN28_mgt05"
                     /product="tRNA-Trp"
                     /db_xref="GeneID:33875315"
     gene            complement(4104..4171)
                     /locus_tag="CKN28_mgt05"
                     /db_xref="GeneID:33875315"
     tRNA            complement(4175..4238)
                     /locus_tag="CKN28_mgt06"
                     /product="tRNA-Gln"
                     /db_xref="GeneID:33875316"
     gene            complement(4175..4238)
                     /locus_tag="CKN28_mgt06"
                     /db_xref="GeneID:33875316"
     tRNA            complement(4244..4310)
                     /locus_tag="CKN28_mgt07"
                     /product="tRNA-Gly"
                     /db_xref="GeneID:33875317"
     gene            complement(4244..4310)
                     /locus_tag="CKN28_mgt07"
                     /db_xref="GeneID:33875317"
     tRNA            complement(4369..4433)
                     /locus_tag="CKN28_mgt08"
                     /product="tRNA-Glu"
                     /db_xref="GeneID:33875318"
     gene            complement(4369..4433)
                     /locus_tag="CKN28_mgt08"
                     /db_xref="GeneID:33875318"
     rRNA            4499..5395
                     /locus_tag="CKN28_mgr02"
                     /product="12S ribosomal RNA"
                     /db_xref="GeneID:33875319"
     gene            4499..5395
                     /locus_tag="CKN28_mgr02"
                     /db_xref="GeneID:33875319"
     tRNA            5390..5459
                     /locus_tag="CKN28_mgt09"
                     /product="tRNA-Val"
                     /db_xref="GeneID:33875320"
     gene            5390..5459
                     /locus_tag="CKN28_mgt09"
                     /db_xref="GeneID:33875320"
     rRNA            5442..6813
                     /locus_tag="CKN28_mgr01"
                     /product="16S ribosomal RNA"
                     /db_xref="GeneID:33875321"
     gene            5442..6813
                     /locus_tag="CKN28_mgr01"
                     /db_xref="GeneID:33875321"
     tRNA            6858..6922
                     /locus_tag="CKN28_mgt10"
                     /product="tRNA-Leu"
                     /note="codons recognized: UUR"
                     /db_xref="GeneID:33875322"
     gene            6858..6922
                     /locus_tag="CKN28_mgt10"
                     /db_xref="GeneID:33875322"
     tRNA            6988..7057
                     /locus_tag="CKN28_mgt11"
                     /product="tRNA-Leu"
                     /note="codons recognized: CUN"
                     /db_xref="GeneID:33875323"
     gene            6988..7057
                     /locus_tag="CKN28_mgt11"
                     /db_xref="GeneID:33875323"
     CDS             7058..7999
                     /gene="ND1"
                     /locus_tag="CKN28_mgp11"
                     /codon_start=1
                     /transl_table=5
                     /product="NADH dehydrogenase subunit 1"
                     /protein_id="YP_009413687.1"
                     /db_xref="GI:1236518084"
                     /db_xref="GeneID:33875324"
                     /translation="MIISLFSCGISYICVLLAVAFFTFLERKGLSYMQLRKGPNKVGF
                     IGVPQPIADAAKLLTKEIVKPIFSNYFLYLGAPVFSFSLALLLWQLYPGCFSVVYFKW
                     GVLFFLCVSSLNVYGTLLAGWSSNSKYALIGSLRAVAQTISYEVSMVLIFLFPLFMAG
                     SFSFFDIKDSQGVVWFVFLMCPISFLWFVSCVAETNRAPFDFAEGESELVSGFNVEYG
                     AAGFALIFLAEYANILVMSLFSVVLFLGGPFLMVLCSDFVMMMKVMVLAFLFIWIRAS
                     YPRFRYDFLMNLTWKLFLPIALVLLLFLLIMMFNLFL"
     gene            7058..7999
                     /gene="ND1"
                     /locus_tag="CKN28_mgp11"
                     /db_xref="GeneID:33875324"
     tRNA            8001..8067
                     /locus_tag="CKN28_mgt12"
                     /product="tRNA-Pro"
                     /db_xref="GeneID:33875304"
     gene            8001..8067
                     /locus_tag="CKN28_mgt12"
                     /db_xref="GeneID:33875304"
     CDS             8071..8571
                     /gene="ND6"
                     /locus_tag="CKN28_mgp10"
                     /codon_start=1
                     /transl_table=5
                     /product="NADH dehydrogenase subunit 6"
                     /protein_id="YP_009413688.1"
                     /db_xref="GI:1236518085"
                     /db_xref="GeneID:33875325"
                     /translation="MTVLIFGSLSLTFCFIIPLMAQPLSLGFCIMMLTLLMCVLISVF
                     LSSWYGFILFLIYVGGLLVMFAYVAALIPNIFMDIDLFGGLIGVVQISFMYMYWGFFF
                     IDVKGLDVLNVMFMVNKKMSSVELVSPEFITILIGLGVILLVNMIVVVKICYHKYSVM
                     RPFLGG"
     gene            8071..8571
                     /gene="ND6"
                     /locus_tag="CKN28_mgp10"
                     /db_xref="GeneID:33875325"
     CDS             8604..9743
                     /gene="CYTB"
                     /locus_tag="CKN28_mgp09"
                     /codon_start=1
                     /transl_table=5
                     /product="cytochrome b"
                     /protein_id="YP_009413689.1"
                     /db_xref="GI:1236518086"
                     /db_xref="GeneID:33875305"
                     /translation="MHSSLRKVHPILKVINGSLIDLPSPSNLSIWWNFGSLLGLCLCI
                     QVVTGFFLSMHYIGHIDLAFSSVMHISRDVGFGWLIRVVHANGASAFFICIYLHIGRG
                     MYYGSYVNYHTWNAGVLLLFLTMAVAFLGYVLPWGQMSFWGASAITSLLSAIPYIGKM
                     LVEWIWGGFAIDNATLTRFFAIHFLLPFVIVVMTILHLLFFHETGSNNMLGVNSDIEK
                     VSFHVYYSYKDLLGFIILLFLFFYLVLFFPQLLSDPENFISANPMVTPVHIQPEWYFL
                     FIYAILRSIPNKLGGVIALVFSILILLILPLSNNSIMWSFVFYPMNQILFWFFVGVFL
                     ILTWIGSCPVEVPFSGIGQIFTCMYFMYFLVNLILYWLWDKILDF"
     gene            8604..9743
                     /gene="CYTB"
                     /locus_tag="CKN28_mgp09"
                     /db_xref="GeneID:33875305"
     tRNA            9757..9822
                     /locus_tag="CKN28_mgt13"
                     /product="tRNA-Ser"
                     /note="codons recognized: UCN"
                     /db_xref="GeneID:33875306"
     gene            9757..9822
                     /locus_tag="CKN28_mgt13"
                     /db_xref="GeneID:33875306"
     CDS             9847..10143
                     /gene="ND4L"
                     /locus_tag="CKN28_mgp08"
                     /codon_start=1
                     /transl_table=5
                     /product="NADH dehydrogenase subunit 4L"
                     /protein_id="YP_009413690.1"
                     /db_xref="GI:1236518087"
                     /db_xref="GeneID:33875326"
                     /translation="MSLFYLVLVCIVGFLMSLLALILQYKHLLSILLSLEAMAVNLFV
                     MLFVLLNNIALAGEGSFIFVTLGACEASLGLAILVSMIRVRGNDYVSSFSSQKC"
     gene            9847..10143
                     /gene="ND4L"
                     /locus_tag="CKN28_mgp08"
                     /db_xref="GeneID:33875326"
     CDS             10137..11507
                     /gene="ND4"
                     /locus_tag="CKN28_mgp07"
                     /transl_table=5
                     /product="NADH dehydrogenase subunit 4"
                     /protein_id="YP_009413691.1"
                     /db_xref="GI:1236518088"
                     /db_xref="GeneID:33875307"
                     /translation="MSLSLLLFYSFELFWYISIWGLGVGCLFCVLNILSFQFSFSLYS
                     GFISIDTMSVLLVLLSLWISLLMLLSSQLSVKMVDNYSSVFCIIILVLNLVLIITFCV
                     SSVIVFYFLFEASLIPTLMIILGWGYQPERLQAGMYMMIYTVAASLPLLFCLMWGSGV
                     FNCYNMFVVFLVLKYKFWFLSYTWLFFILVVLLAFLVKLPMFLVHLWLPKAHVEAPVA
                     GSMVLAAVLLKLGGYGIIRMYQFYNIQVFNVFLVVVFLSLWGGLLTSVICFRQIDFKS
                     LIAYSSVGHMALMLLGVFSNTSWGWSGAVVVMISHGFCSSALFSLANFTYEKSYTRSL
                     FVSKGLLIVIPFLSLWWFLFCVMNMAAPPSLNLVGELMIFPAVIFSSKYYIFPLLFMS
                     FLATVCSMYLYSGVNHGGSPKFLSSFGNLKDVNVLVLFLHWIPANFLVMNSELVFWWL
                     "
     gene            10137..11507
                     /gene="ND4"
                     /locus_tag="CKN28_mgp07"
                     /db_xref="GeneID:33875307"
     tRNA            11508..11570
                     /locus_tag="CKN28_mgt14"
                     /product="tRNA-His"
                     /db_xref="GeneID:33875308"
     gene            11508..11570
                     /locus_tag="CKN28_mgt14"
                     /db_xref="GeneID:33875308"
     CDS             11572..13287
                     /gene="ND5"
                     /locus_tag="CKN28_mgp06"
                     /codon_start=1
                     /transl_table=5
                     /product="NADH dehydrogenase subunit 5"
                     /protein_id="YP_009413692.1"
                     /db_xref="GI:1236518089"
                     /db_xref="GeneID:33875327"
                     /translation="MYSILKLSSVSSILLFFYSGFVFIMSFWFMLNSKCFFIEWVILN
                     LSSCSMKMSIVIDDISLSFSGVVCLISGCVMIFSSSYMSHDVFLSRFIWLVVLFVLSM
                     NMLIFIPSLPALLLGWDGLGIVSFILVIYYQNNKSLGAGMLTVLVNRIGDVMILVSIG
                     ILVILGYWNIMMLEGFVLSSYLSLCILIAGMTKSAQMPFSSWLPAAMAAPTPVSALVH
                     SSTLVTAGVFLLIRFFPVLEKWGLFKSLLLVVSVCTMLMAGVGASYENDLKKVIALST
                     LSQLGVMMMSLALGLPMLALFHLYTHALFKALLFLCAGAIIHSSESNQDIRLMNMMYY
                     QLPLTSSCMNIANMSLCGGLFLSGFYSKDLILELSLFNSISLLMIVMIFLGTALTIVY
                     SVRLSFISLWSVNKGIGFHSKGDSNVYFNFPMVVLSLTAIMLGAMLQYSFLSFELNSF
                     LLPIWQKSIVLIIILMSVMVTMVLLKSFYCNKFVSKLSSFLSLMWFLVPLSTYPFVKF
                     SMIAGTYVLKSIDQGWIEILGGQGSFSVVTTLSKVGQMIQLKMFNFLVVFMVSLMIVV
                     YFVFI"
     gene            11572..13287
                     /gene="ND5"
                     /locus_tag="CKN28_mgp06"
                     /db_xref="GeneID:33875327"
     tRNA            13615..13681
                     /locus_tag="CKN28_mgt15"
                     /product="tRNA-Thr"
                     /db_xref="GeneID:33875309"
     gene            13615..13681
                     /locus_tag="CKN28_mgt15"
                     /db_xref="GeneID:33875309"
     tRNA            13997..14061
                     /locus_tag="CKN28_mgt16"
                     /product="tRNA-Phe"
                     /db_xref="GeneID:33875328"
     gene            13997..14061
                     /locus_tag="CKN28_mgt16"
                     /db_xref="GeneID:33875328"
     CDS             14415..15194
                     /gene="COX3"
                     /locus_tag="CKN28_mgp05"
                     /codon_start=1
                     /transl_table=5
                     /product="cytochrome c oxidase subunit III"
                     /protein_id="YP_009413693.1"
                     /db_xref="GI:1236518090"
                     /db_xref="GeneID:33875329"
                     /translation="MSRNPYHLVEFSPWPLTGSIGALFLTLGLVGWFHLGIYSLSLIG
                     LFLIMFTMIQWWRDVVRESTYQGFHTVKVCKGLRWGMILFIASEVLFFFAFFWAYFHS
                     SLAPSLELGSCWPPVGVYPLNPFGVPLLNTGVLLSSGITVTWAHHSLMEGYWFSGLWG
                     LICTIGLGVYFTFLQAGEYFEAPFNISDGVYGSTFFVATGFHGLHVLIGSTFLFVCFI
                     RVLFNHFSVGHHFGFEAAAWYWHFVDVVWLFLYLSIYWWGY"
     gene            14415..15194
                     /gene="COX3"
                     /locus_tag="CKN28_mgp05"
                     /db_xref="GeneID:33875329"
     tRNA            15212..15282
                     /locus_tag="CKN28_mgt17"
                     /product="tRNA-Lys"
                     /db_xref="GeneID:33875310"
     gene            15212..15282
                     /locus_tag="CKN28_mgt17"
                     /db_xref="GeneID:33875310"
     tRNA            15284..15346
                     /locus_tag="CKN28_mgt18"
                     /product="tRNA-Ala"
                     /db_xref="GeneID:33875330"
     gene            15284..15346
                     /locus_tag="CKN28_mgt18"
                     /db_xref="GeneID:33875330"
     tRNA            15349..15421
                     /locus_tag="CKN28_mgt19"
                     /product="tRNA-Arg"
                     /db_xref="GeneID:33875331"
     gene            15349..15421
                     /locus_tag="CKN28_mgt19"
                     /db_xref="GeneID:33875331"
     tRNA            15423..15492
                     /locus_tag="CKN28_mgt20"
                     /product="tRNA-Asn"
                     /db_xref="GeneID:33875332"
     gene            15423..15492
                     /locus_tag="CKN28_mgt20"
                     /db_xref="GeneID:33875332"
     tRNA            15498..15567
                     /locus_tag="CKN28_mgt21"
                     /product="tRNA-Ile"
                     /db_xref="GeneID:33875333"
     gene            15498..15567
                     /locus_tag="CKN28_mgt21"
                     /db_xref="GeneID:33875333"
     CDS             15568..15921
                     /gene="ND3"
                     /locus_tag="CKN28_mgp04"
                     /codon_start=1
                     /transl_table=5
                     /product="NADH dehydrogenase subunit 3"
                     /protein_id="YP_009413694.1"
                     /db_xref="GI:1236518091"
                     /db_xref="GeneID:33875334"
                     /translation="MLSSVMSSILGVGLSILVMGLGWVLSFKMMSDREKNSPFECGFD
                     PMKSARLPYSMRFFLLAIIFLIFDIEIVLLFPLLISVLMMYSYKSILGCFWFLIILII
                     GLFYEWSEGSLDWVN"
     gene            15568..15921
                     /gene="ND3"
                     /locus_tag="CKN28_mgp04"
                     /db_xref="GeneID:33875334"
     tRNA            15920..15988
                     /locus_tag="CKN28_mgt22"
                     /product="tRNA-Ser"
                     /note="codons recognized: AGN"
                     /db_xref="GeneID:33875311"
     gene            15920..15988
                     /locus_tag="CKN28_mgt22"
                     /db_xref="GeneID:33875311"
     CDS             15989..17043
                     /gene="ND2"
                     /locus_tag="CKN28_mgp03"
                     /codon_start=1
                     /transl_table=5
                     /product="NADH dehydrogenase subunit 2"
                     /protein_id="YP_009413695.1"
                     /db_xref="GI:1236518092"
                     /db_xref="GeneID:33875335"
                     /translation="MLNMPLNYLFLVMMIFGTIFSISSVHWLSIWVGLELNLIGFLPI
                     LVYGKNIGESEAGTKYFIVQAMGSSFLMFSSLVLFSYTFSWEILGMLDFEYFLWSMLF
                     LMMGLFMKIGMFPFHFWFPGVMSGLSWLSCLLLITWQKVAPVFLISMLMETVGVVWLL
                     LMVCIMSSGSAVVGGFGGMNQSQVRSLLAYSSIGHMGWIVFSLCQSCYNMKVYFLIYI
                     VISLCLFIVLWYSNAILMISLNNFVKCLFIDFSIILMFLSLSGLPPLLGFVAKWNVFV
                     SISDFYMCGFILLLIFGSIMSLFYYLSLFFIFFVNIYSKIIGKEIFMNFNLISLVLLI
                     NFLGGFIMLMFDFYDFI"
     gene            15989..17043
                     /gene="ND2"
                     /locus_tag="CKN28_mgp03"
                     /db_xref="GeneID:33875335"
ORIGIN      
        1 tgcgttggtt attttctact aatcataaag atattggaac tttgtatatt ttatttggta
       61 tgtgatctgg attggttggt actgggttaa gaattttgat tcgtattgag cttggtcaac
      121 ctggtacttt tttaggagat gatcagttgt ataatgtaat tgtaactgct catgcatttg
      181 ttataatttt ttttttagtt atgcctataa taattggtgg atttgggaat tgattaattc
      241 ctttaatgtt aggagctcct gatatagctt ttcctcgttt aaataatatg agtttttgat
      301 tattacctcc taggttgtta cttcttttat cttcagctgc tgttgaagga ggtgtaggaa
      361 ctggttgaac agtgtatcct cctttagctg gaaatttggc acatgctggt ggttcagttg
      421 atttagctat tttttcgttg catttggctg gtgcgtcttc tattttaggg gctgttaatt
      481 ttattactac tgtaattaat atacgttgat gtggtataca atttgagcga ttaccattgt
      541 ttgtgtgatc tgtaaagatt actgctattt tacttttatt atctttacca gtgttggcag
      601 gggcaattac tatattgttg actgatcgaa attttaatac gtcttttttt gatcctgctg
      661 gtggtggtga tcctatttta tatcaacatt tattttgatt ttttggtcat ccagaggtgt
      721 atattttaat tttacctggg tttggtataa tttctcatat tgtaatacat cattcatgta
      781 aaaaggagac ttttggaact cttggaatga tttatgctat attagctatt ggtattttag
      841 gttttattgt gtgagcacat catatattta ctgttggaat agatgttgat actcgtgcat
      901 attttacggc tgctactata attattgctg ttcctactgg tattaaaatt tttagttgat
      961 tagcaacaat tcatggtgct caaattaaat atgaaactcc gatattatga gcattgggat
     1021 ttattttttt atttactgtt ggtggattaa ctggaattat attatctaat tcttctcttg
     1081 atattatact tcatgatact tattatgtag ttgctcattt tcattatgtg ttgtctatag
     1141 gagctgtgtt tgctttgttt ggggctttta attattgatt tcctttattg actggtttta
     1201 ctttacatga acgatgaaca aaagctcatt tttatattat gtttgtaggt gtaaatgtga
     1261 ctttttttcc acaacatttt ttagggttaa gtgggatgcc acgtcgatat tctgattatc
     1321 cggattgtta tattaaatga aatattattt cttcattagg atcaataatt tcatttgttg
     1381 ctgtattgta ttttataatt attgtatggg aagctttggt gtcacaacga ggggttgtat
     1441 gaagtacaca tttggggact tcacttgaat gggataatat tttacctgct gattttcata
     1501 atccatctga gactggtgtt ttaattataa gttaagtaag atatgagttt ttgaggacaa
     1561 ttaggatttc aggacgcagt gtctcctata atagaggagt taattttttt tcatgatcat
     1621 gcaataatga ttttaattat aattgttaga tttgtaggtt atgcagcggt atctttaata
     1681 ttaaataaat ttaagtgtcg atcattagta gaaggtcaag aaatcgagac tatttggaca
     1741 attattcctg ctgtaattct actttttttg gctttacctt cattacgatt attatatttg
     1801 ttggatgaag ttagtgattg taggttaagt gtaaaaggtg ttggccatca atgatactga
     1861 agatatgaat attctgattt tttgaatatt gaatttaatt catatataat ttcaactagt
     1921 gatttaaatt taggtgatta tcgtttatta gaagttgatc atcgtatcat tcttccagta
     1981 gaaatagata ttcgtatatt aattacgtct gatgatgtta ttcattcttg ggctgttcct
     2041 tctcttggtg tgaaagttga tgctgttcca ggacgtctta atcaattggg tttttttatt
     2101 aaatatcctg gtatttttta tgggcaatgt tctgaaattt gtggagctaa ccattcattt
     2161 atacctattg tggttgaagg ggttttatta gaaactttta ttaaatgagt tgaatattga
     2221 tctagtaaca ctgattagat ttaattataa agttagttaa ataatataat ataaggttgt
     2281 caaccttaaa ttgctaatga ttagtacttt ttatatgcca cagttatctc cattaagatg
     2341 aatttttctt tttatatttt tttgagttat ggttttaata acagctattt tgatttggtg
     2401 gataaaaaaa gttgagttta atttaaatgt tgggagaggg ggggatgatt attgtaatgt
     2461 tgttgagaat aagtgaggtt gataaaagaa tgcttgtgga tatcttttct acttttgatg
     2521 atcataatca ggttttttat gtctttttat attttgttat gggcttttgg attaattgtt
     2581 gttttattat ttagttcgat attgtgggta actaatgctt cagtaactga agtagtaaat
     2641 gttttgaagg atacaattag tggtcaagtt tttcgttatt ttggttttta tttaggggat
     2701 tttataaatt tgattgcggc tttattttta tttttaattt taataagttt aagtgggttg
     2761 gtcccttatg tttttaggtc aactagacat ttagttgtat cattttcctt aagatttcca
     2821 ttatgattag cgttaatttt atcagactgt ttttataata caagatcttt tattgcttca
     2881 ttgcttccgg taggggctca ttcttttcta aatccttttt tgattgttgt cggttcgatt
     2941 aattgctata taagtgctgg tcatattgta ttaagtttgg ttggaaatta ttttatgtct
     3001 agggatttta ctgggtttgt ttccattttt gtgttgatgt tcaggttatt tacactattt
     3061 ttgaatttgg aattgggttg attcaaacat atattttttg tttattttat tttatattct
     3121 gatgatcacc ctcttaaatg aatgtttggt tatataagtt gttatatatt ttgttgttat
     3181 ttacaatgta aattaaaggt aagagtggtg tagagaaaat tttaaattta cttttgaggg
     3241 aagaagtatt taaaatttaa ttaggtaggt gattaaaatt gagtgtattt atggttgttt
     3301 aattttatgt agtgataata atgattataa ataataattg atttgagtgg tattagtaaa
     3361 gaaataaatt aaggtatagt ttttgttatt tataagaata tggtaggtga gtaagttagt
     3421 aagtgtgatt agtattatta agtgagttgt aagtgctata gtatatgtgt atattaaaat
     3481 taagttattt tatgttttgt tttaaatata aatattgatt ggtaataata gtagtgttct
     3541 acttggttat agaagagtaa ttaattttat ttattgttta tgtaaaagaa tagcaaaatt
     3601 catttttgag gtatgagtcc aatagcttct gtattagctt attttacagt tagttggtct
     3661 gatttggttt gttaaggatg taatttccgt ggttagatct acaatctatt gcatgtgcta
     3721 tgctgttaac aataatattt gaatttgttt tacggcggaa gtaatctaat tttatttata
     3781 atttaatatt ctggagttaa tttaatggtt gtgtgtggag gagagcgagg cggcttggtt
     3841 gcttcgcgac tttctgcttt ctgtataacg tgttattaag caacaaatgt ttgtatttgg
     3901 ttagttgcgt tgaaagaaaa ggaaatcctt taattataat tttattgttg atttggtgcg
     3961 tagtattgtt agttgatttg agatgtttat tattattatt attacatata tatatactag
     4021 aagaaatttt tcattttcga atttgcaatt cgtggtttta atttataaat tatagtatag
     4081 agaataatgg ttgtataagt gtataagact taagaatgtt ttctttttag tagctttgaa
     4141 ggctgccagt ttgagtataa cttaaagtct ttatttatta aaaaggtata acccttctta
     4201 agaattcaaa gttctttgtg caccgacact gtttaataga agatgccgta tttaaagtta
     4261 attaaaattt tcgcttggaa ggcgaacgta agtggtttta ctaatatggc agcggattga
     4321 gcaggtttca acggctataa gccgtaaaat gtattattgt tagtaggtta tttttaataa
     4381 atttatttta tacttttaag atgaaacctt aacgtgcttt acactttaaa aacattatat
     4441 gcgtattaag ttggtaggtt taagtgttta tgattggatt agtttatatt taagttgagt
     4501 tgaacttggt tttgatttaa agtgtataat gtgaataatg gttaatacat ggtatttgta
     4561 tagttaggta aggaatggag ttgatggtta taattatttt gtgtaataca gaatgaagtt
     4621 atgttgattc ttgatattat agtagtagat gatgtataag gtttttacta acaccagtat
     4681 gtagttttgg ttaatggatg aaaatttgaa ccaggttagt ttgttaaggg ttggtaaatt
     4741 tagtgccagc atccgcggtt aaactaaaga ctctagttat ataggtaatg gtagaaaagg
     4801 taaatagacg tgattagata ttttaaggtt tgttgtttag atgtaaaatg tgtaaatgat
     4861 agtttatttc agttggggta tatgtgggtt gagtttacga tatttgaagt tgaaactagg
     4921 attagatacc ctattatttt tagatttaaa ttagtgtaag gcttacctgg ggactacgaa
     4981 tgattttgga tttaaaactc aaaaaacttg gcggtatttt agaccactta ggggaacctg
     5041 tctcgtaatc gatagtccac gttttacctg gccttatatt ttatggtatg tataccgtca
     5101 tcgtcaggta acttttgaga attagtgaag ttagcgatta taaattaatt tattaagacg
     5161 ttagatcaag gtgcagctta tgttggggtg aggatgggtt acaattaaga agttgtaata
     5221 tggaatagga gatgaaagtt tcttaagaag gaggacttaa aagtaagcga ttcaatgaag
     5281 tagtgttgtt ctgaattaga ggctctggag tgtgcacaca tcgcccgtcg ctctcgttga
     5341 aaaatgagat aagtcgtaac atagtaaggg taacggaagt tgttcttaga ggagtatagc
     5401 atatgtaatg tgtttcgttt acatcgaaaa gaatgcttta aattgtaaag ttacttttaa
     5461 ttggtttatt atttttaata tgtttaatat gtgtttaaaa aaagcatttt tgtgtttagt
     5521 aatggtgatt gaaatatgtg gtgtgagaag agtactgtaa aggaagtgat gttgaattaa
     5581 gttaaagcag ttgtttataa tgtacctttt gtatcatggt ttagcaagat tgtgtattag
     5641 attaattttt cccgaaacct aatgggctat tttgatttat ttgtggagta aattttagtg
     5701 agtgtagcag aactcttatg aaagattgaa attgaaatta tattttattc gtattaggtg
     5761 atagctggtt tttttataaa tatatataag tatagaatta tgtataaact agttaaaatt
     5821 tatttgattg gttttgatgt aatttaaagg tagttaaggc taatcttaat tattataaga
     5881 agtgtagatt gatagatttt gaaatataag cttggagtta gctattataa ttagtttgtt
     5941 ataaaatatt tatgtttttg tgtgaaatta gtttttaagt atattttata ttaatggaaa
     6001 tgtgtaaatt aattattgtt ggttataata tatatgctaa aatgagtatt ttatagtgat
     6061 gattttaaag gtgatggatg tttagatttg tttttatttt tgattatgaa atacagataa
     6121 ggaattcggc aaagttttat ttcgcctgtt tagcaaaaac atgtcttttt gctatataag
     6181 tatagaaagt cagacctgcc cggtgaatat ttatttaaac ggccgcggta ttttgaccgt
     6241 gcaaaggtag cataatcagt tgtcttataa ttgaagactg gaatgaatgg ttaaacgaaa
     6301 ttagagctgt ttcatttgta tttattggaa attggctttt aaatgaagag atttaaattt
     6361 gattaaggga caagaagacc ctattgagct ttaaataatt ttaagggtta aagttattat
     6421 aaagatctat gatctttagt atttttttag ttggggcgac taaggaacag gcgaagcttc
     6481 ctttatttat ttaattgata gattttgatc ctgtattact gattaagaga aatagttacc
     6541 atagggataa cagcataatc ttcttggaga gttcttatta aaaagggggg ttgtgacctc
     6601 gatgttggac taaaatatcc taagggtgta gaagctttta agggttggtc tgttcgacca
     6661 ttaaaatttt acatgatctg agttcagacc ggcgtgagcc aggtcagttt ctatctttaa
     6721 ttatagtatt tgattttagt acgaaaggac caagttaata gagtgtttaa aatctttatt
     6781 taggatttat ataatttgtg gtttagtatt attatattta agttatttag tggtgttggt
     6841 tttggtgtta ggtagtaata aaagtggcag attagtgcat taggtttaag ccctaaatat
     6901 aaaaagtttt ttttctttta taatttcaat tgtttgtgat tgatttattg atattgtttt
     6961 attatataaa taaggtgatt aaattaaatt gaaatagcag ggtgtaatgt attagattta
     7021 gattctaaga ataagaagtt gatctttttc ttctgtgatg attatttctt tgttttcttg
     7081 tggtatttca tacatttgtg ttttattggc ggttgctttt tttacgtttc tggagcgtaa
     7141 gggtttgaga tatatacagt tgcgaaaggg gcctaataag gttgggttta ttggtgttcc
     7201 acaacctatt gctgatgctg ctaaattatt aactaaagaa attgttaagc ctattttttc
     7261 taattatttt ttatatttgg gggctcctgt ctttagattt agtttggctt tgttattatg
     7321 acagttgtat ccagggtgtt ttagtgttgt ttattttaag tgaggggttt tgtttttttt
     7381 atgtgtatct aggttgaatg tgtatggaac tttattagct gggtggtcct ctaattcaaa
     7441 gtatgcttta attgggaggc ttcgtgctgt tgctcaaact atttcttatg aggtaagtat
     7501 ggttttaatt tttttatttc ctctttttat ggctggtagg tttagatttt ttgatattaa
     7561 agattcacaa ggtgtagttt gatttgtttt tttgatgtgt ccaatttctt ttttgtggtt
     7621 tgtttcatgt gttgctgaga ctaatcgggc gccttttgac tttgctgaag gtgagtctga
     7681 attggtttct ggttttaatg ttgaatatgg tgctgctgga tttgctctta tttttcttgc
     7741 tgagtatgct aatattttgg ttataaggtt atttagggtg gttttgtttt tgggtgggcc
     7801 ttttttaata gttttgtgta gtgattttgt gataataatg aaagttatgg ttttggcttt
     7861 tttgtttatt tggattcgtg ctagttatcc gcggtttcga tatgattttt taatgaattt
     7921 aacttgaaag ttatttcttc cgattgcttt agttttgttg ttgtttttat tgattatgat
     7981 gtttaatttg tttttataag cagagtagta gtttaataaa atattagcgt tggaagctaa
     8041 agattaggta gtgtgcctat tgtctgatag atgactgtat taatttttgg ttcgttgagt
     8101 ttaacttttt gttttattat tccattgatg gctcaacctt tgagattggg gttttgtatt
     8161 atgatgctga cattgttaat gtgtgtgttg attagtgtgt ttttatcttc gtggtatggg
     8221 tttattttgt ttttgattta tgtgggtggt ttgttggtta tgtttgctta tgttgctgct
     8281 cttattccta atatttttat agatattgat ttgtttggtg gtttaattgg ggttgttcaa
     8341 attagtttta tatatatata ttgaggtttt ttttttattg atgtgaaggg tttagatgtt
     8401 ttaaatgtta tatttatggt taataagaaa atgaggagtg ttgaattagt atctcctgaa
     8461 tttattacta ttttaattgg tttgggtgtt attttgttag taaatataat tgtagttgta
     8521 aagatttgtt atcataaata tagggtgatg cggccttttt taggtgggta agatttaaat
     8581 aagtgatgtt tattaagagt aaaatgcata gttcgttgcg gaaggttcat cctattttaa
     8641 aggttattaa tggctcgttg attgatttac cttctccttc aaatttatct atttggtgga
     8701 attttggttc tttgttgggg ttatgtcttt gtattcaggt tgttactggt ttttttcttt
     8761 ctatgcatta tattggacat attgatttgg cttttagttc tgtaatgcat attagacgag
     8821 atgttggatt tggttgatta attcgtgttg ttcatgcaaa tggggcatct gcgtttttta
     8881 tttgtattta tttacatatt ggtcgtggta tatattatgg atcgtatgtg aattatcata
     8941 catgaaatgc tggtgtttta ttgttatttt taacaatggc tgttgctttt ttgggttatg
     9001 ttttgccgtg ggggcagatg tctttttgag gggcttctgc gattactagg ttgttgtctg
     9061 ctattcctta tattggaaaa atactggttg aatggatttg aggtgggttt gctattgata
     9121 atgctacatt gactcggttt tttgctattc attttctttt gccttttgtt attgtagtga
     9181 tgactatttt acatttgttg ttttttcatg agactgggtc taataatata ttaggagtta
     9241 atagtgatat tgaaaaggtt tcttttcatg tttattatag ttataaagat ttattggggt
     9301 ttattatttt attgttttta tttttttatt tggttttgtt ttttccacag ttgttgagtg
     9361 atccagagaa ttttatttct gcgaatccta tagttactcc agtgcatatt caacctgagt
     9421 gatatttttt gtttatttat gctattttac gatctattcc taataagtta ggtggtgtaa
     9481 ttgctttggt gttttctatt ttaattttgt tgattttacc tttaagaaat aatagtatta
     9541 tatggtcttt tgttttttat cctataaatc aaattttgtt ttgatttttt gttggtgtat
     9601 ttttaatttt aacttggatt ggtagatgtc cggtagaagt gccgttttct gggattggtc
     9661 agatttttac ttgtatgtat tttatatatt ttttagtgaa tttgatttta tattgattgt
     9721 gagataagat tttggatttt taggttaatg tttataagtt attatcctgg ggaaaatttg
     9781 tcttgaaaat gaattttaag tgttcgattc tcttaatagc ttgattgtag aaatattatt
     9841 tattgtatga ggttatttta cttagtttta gtttgtattg taggattttt gatatctttg
     9901 ttggctttga ttttacagta taaacattta ttgaggattc ttttaaggtt ggaggctata
     9961 gctgttaatt tatttgttat gttgtttgtg ttattaaata atattgcttt agctggtgag
    10021 ggttctttta tttttgttac tttaggagca tgtgaggcta gtttggggtt ggcgattttg
    10081 gtttctatga ttcgagtgcg tgggaatgat tacgttagaa gattttcatc tcagaagtgt
    10141 tagggatttt ttttttgagt ttatctttat tgttatttta taggtttgaa ttgttttggt
    10201 atattagaat ttgaggtttg ggggttggtt gtttattttg tgttctaaat attttaaggt
    10261 ttcagttttc attttcttta tatagtggat ttatttcgat tgatactatg tctgttttat
    10321 tagttctttt atctttgtga atttctttat taatattgtt gtcgaggcag ttgagggtaa
    10381 agatagtaga taattataga tctgtttttt gtattattat tttggtttta aatttagttt
    10441 tgattattac tttttgtgtt tctagtgtta ttgtgtttta ttttttattt gaggcttcat
    10501 taattccgac gttgataatt attttaggat gggggtatca accagagcgg cttcaagctg
    10561 gtatatatat aatgatttac actgttgctg cttcattgcc attattgttt tgcttaatat
    10621 gaggtagtgg agtatttaat tgctataata tatttgtggt ttttttggta ctgaaatata
    10681 aattttggtt tttgtcatat acgtgattgt tttttatttt agttgtgtta ctagcatttt
    10741 tagttaagtt gcctatattt cttgttcatc tatggttacc taaagctcat gttgaggctc
    10801 ctgtggctgg atctatagtg ttggctgctg ttttactgaa gttgggtggt tatggtatta
    10861 ttcgtatgta tcagttttat aatattcagg tgtttaatgt gtttttagta gttgtatttt
    10921 taaggttgtg aggagggtta ttaactaggg ttatttgttt tcgtcagatt gatttcaaat
    10981 cattgattgc ctattcttcg gttggacata tagctcttat acttttgggt gttttttcta
    11041 atacttcatg ggggtggtct ggtgctgtgg ttgtaatgat ttctcatgga ttttgttcat
    11101 ctgctttatt taggttagct aattttactt atgagaaaag ttatactcgt agtttgtttg
    11161 tttctaaggg tttattgatt gttattccgt ttttgtcgtt gtgatggttt ttattttgtg
    11221 taatgaatat ggctgctccg ccaagtttaa atttagttgg tgagttgatg atttttcctg
    11281 cggtgatttt taggtcaaag tattatattt ttcctttgtt gtttataagg tttcttgcta
    11341 cggtttgtag tatatatttg tatagggggg ttaatcatgg tggtagtcca aaatttttaa
    11401 gttcttttgg aaatttgaag gatgtaaatg ttttggtgtt gtttcttcat tggattccgg
    11461 caaatttttt agtaatgaat agtgagttgg ttttttggtg attataaact agattagttt
    11521 aagtagaatg ttagattgtg gttctaatgg taaaggtttt ttatttagta aatgtatagt
    11581 attttgaaat tatcttctgt gagttctatt ttattatttt tttatagagg gtttgtattt
    11641 attatgagct tttggtttat attaaatagt aaatgttttt ttattgaatg ggttatttta
    11701 aacttaaggt catgttctat aaaaatgaga attgtgattg atgatattag tttgagattt
    11761 aggggagttg tttgtttgat ttctggttgt gtaatgattt tttcgtctag ttatataagg
    11821 catgatgtat ttttaagtcg atttatttga ttggttgtat tatttgtgtt gtcaataaat
    11881 atgcttattt ttattccaag attgccggct ttgttgttag gttgagatgg gttaggtatt
    11941 gtttctttta ttttggttat ttattatcaa aataataaat cgttgggtgc tggtatactt
    12001 actgttttag ttaatcgtat tggggatgtt atgattttag tatctattgg gattttagtt
    12061 attttaggtt attgaaatat tataatatta gaggggtttg tgttgtcttc gtatttaaga
    12121 ttatgtattt taattgctgg gataactaaa agtgcacaga tgccattttc tagttgattg
    12181 cctgcggcaa tggctgctcc aactcctgtt tcggctttgg tgcattcttc tactctagta
    12241 acagctggtg tttttttatt aattcgtttt tttcctgttt tagaaaaatg aggtttgttt
    12301 aaatctttgt tattagtagt ttctgtttgc actatattaa tggctggtgt tggagctagt
    12361 tatgagaatg atttgaaaaa ggttattgct ttatcaactt tgaggcaatt aggggtgata
    12421 ataatgaggt tggctttagg acttcctatg ttagctcttt ttcatttata tacccatgct
    12481 ttatttaagg ctcttttatt tttatgtgca ggtgctatta ttcatagaag tgagagaaat
    12541 caagatattc gtttgatgaa tataatatat tatcaattgc cattgactag aaggtgtata
    12601 aatattgcta atatatcttt gtgtggtgga ttgtttttga gtgggtttta ttcaaaggat
    12661 cttattttag aattaagatt gtttaattct attagattgt taatgattgt aataattttt
    12721 ttaggtactg ctttgacgat tgtttatagt gtgcgtttat catttatttc tctttgaagt
    12781 gtaaataaag gaattggatt tcatagaaag ggtgattcta atgtttattt taattttccg
    12841 atagtagttc ttagattaac agctattata ttaggggcta tgttacaata ttctttttta
    12901 agatttgaat tgaattcttt tcttctgcct atttggcaaa agaggattgt gttaattatt
    12961 attttaataa gggtgatagt aactatagtg ttacttaaaa gattttattg taataagttt
    13021 gttagaaagt tgagaagatt tttaagattg atgtgatttt tagtcccatt gtcaacatat
    13081 ccttttgtta aattcagtat aattgctggg acttatgttt tgaaatctat tgatcagggg
    13141 tgaattgaaa ttttgggtgg tcagggtaga ttttctgtag taacaacttt aagaaaggtt
    13201 ggtcaaatga ttcaattaaa aatatttaat tttttagttg tatttatagt tagtttgata
    13261 attgttgtat attttgtttt tatttagttt taatatttat gtttaaaact aaatgtgaat
    13321 aagaatcatg aaaaaaatta tagtaatgaa ataattatta aaaatggaat tatttaatgt
    13381 gttttaagtt taagttgaat atttgaaagc ttgatattat gatatagttg gttgttatta
    13441 atgagttatt tggtggttag gggtatttag tttaatattt gttgtgaata tttcttcttt
    13501 gatggattga aaataaattg taaatggttt taaaaagttg gaggattatt tagggattta
    13561 gttatataaa ttgagtttat attagatagt tgttttgtat atttgtggtg agaggtaata
    13621 agtagtttaa atataaaata ttggttttgt aaatcaatga gtgagattaa ttttcctatt
    13681 atgtttataa gttatggttg atttaagtta tatattataa tataatagag taataaagga
    13741 atgataaatt taaataatat taaatagaag ttgtattgtt atttaaagta attaatatat
    13801 aatttggttt tattatattc ttaatattgt aaagatagtt ttgaatatta ttgatttaat
    13861 taagttagtt atatattaga taatgattag atagatgtgt agaaatccgg atgtatattt
    13921 taattttagg ttagaaaaat ttggtttttt ttgtttaatt gtaataaatg cgtaatttct
    13981 attagtaatt atagttattt tagtagctta aggttgagag tagagccttg aaggtgctaa
    14041 ggtagtaaat actctaaaat ataaatagat tgaaatttgt taattgatga aagattagtt
    14101 tgatatgttt atattgtgta taatgtgtaa tttatattat aaaattttct tagatttaga
    14161 atatggttta tttaaatagt atatattatt tgattttagt tttgagtgta ttagtttata
    14221 tgagatattg aaataaattg ttgttaagta atgtggatta tgtgatataa gtttatatga
    14281 actaatgatg taatatttac ttattttgag ttaagtaaaa tttatagtgt aggaaagaaa
    14341 aagttttttt tgatgtgtgt ggatggatgg ttgacatggt ttaaaaagaa atattttata
    14401 tatatattag agtaatgagg cgaaatcctt atcatttggt tgaatttagt ccttggcctt
    14461 taactggttc tattggtgca ttgtttttaa cgttgggttt ggttgggtga tttcatttag
    14521 gaatttatag attatcacta attggattgt ttcttattat atttactata attcagtgat
    14581 gacgagatgt tgttcgtgaa tctacatatc aggggtttca tactgttaaa gtttgtaaag
    14641 ggttacggtg agggatgatt ttatttattg catctgaagt tttgtttttt tttgcttttt
    14701 tttgggctta ttttcatagt agattagctc ctagattaga gctaggatct tgttgacctc
    14761 ctgttggtgt atatccttta aatccatttg gtgttccttt attaaatact ggtgttttac
    14821 tttcttcggg aattacagtt acttgagctc atcataggtt aatggaaggt tattgattta
    14881 gaggtctttg ggggttaatt tgtactattg ggttgggtgt ttatttcaca tttctccagg
    14941 ctggagaata ttttgaagcg ccttttaata tttctgatgg tgtgtatggt tcaacttttt
    15001 ttgttgctac tggatttcat ggtttacatg ttttaattgg gagtactttt ttatttgttt
    15061 gttttattcg agtattgttt aatcattttt ctgtaggcca tcattttggg tttgaggctg
    15121 ctgcttgata ttgacatttt gttgatgttg tgtggttatt tttatatttg tcaatttatt
    15181 gatgaggtta ttaaatgttt agtcttattt accttaaata gcttattaag cgttagattt
    15241 ttaatttaaa gataagaata aataaattat tgtttttaag gaaggttagt ggtttaatta
    15301 aaaatctgat ttgcattcag gaatgagacg ataagtcttt gaatcatatt ataaggagca
    15361 taaaattaat gcatatggtt tcggcccatg attttagagg tataaaatcc ttttttataa
    15421 ggtaaatgaa aaccaaagag aggtgtctag ctgttaatta gaatattgta gaagaaacta
    15481 ttactcattt aggataaagc attgcgccgg atgaacggaa atcgttgatg ttgattatta
    15541 taaggattgt aaagtttttt gatgctaatg ttgagtaggg ttataagtag aattttaggt
    15601 gttggtttat ctattttagt tataggactt ggttgagtat tatcttttaa aataataagt
    15661 gatcgtgaaa agaattctcc ttttgaatgt gggtttgatc cgataaaatc tgcacggtta
    15721 ccttattcaa tgcgattttt tttgttggct attatttttc ttatttttga tattgaaatt
    15781 gttttgttgt ttccgttatt aattagtgtt ttaataatat atagttataa aaggatttta
    15841 ggatgttttt ggtttttaat tattttaatt attgggttgt tttatgagtg gagtgaggga
    15901 tctttagatt gggttaatta gaaaaaaatt tggattaaga tgaggttgct aattttatct
    15961 tgggtaattc gattttatcc tttttcttat gttaaatata ccgttgaatt atttattttt
    16021 ggtaatgatg atttttggta ctattttttc tatttcttct gtacattgat taagtatttg
    16081 agttgggttg gaattaaatt taattggatt tttacctatt ttggtttatg gtaaaaatat
    16141 tggagagagg gaggctggga ctaaatattt tattgtgcaa gctataggat cgaggttttt
    16201 aatatttaga aggttagtgc tttttagtta tactttttct tgggagattt taggtatatt
    16261 ggattttgaa tattttttgt ggagtatatt atttttaata atgggtcttt ttatgaaaat
    16321 tggtatattt ccatttcatt tttgatttcc tggtgttata agtgggttgt catgattatc
    16381 atgtttgtta ttaattactt ggcagaaagt agcgcctgtt tttttaatta gtatattaat
    16441 agaaactgtg ggtgtggttt gattattatt aatagtttgt attataagtt ctggatctgc
    16501 tgtagtaggt ggttttggcg ggataaatca atcacaagtt cgtaggttat tggcgtattc
    16561 gtctattggg catataggtt gaattgtttt ttctttatgt caaagatgtt acaatataaa
    16621 ggtttatttt ttaatttata ttgttatttc tttatgttta tttattgttt tgtgatacag
    16681 taatgcaatt ttaataatta gtttaaataa ctttgttaag tgtttattta ttgattttag
    16741 aattattttg atgtttttat cattaagggg attacctcct ttgttaggtt ttgttgctaa
    16801 atgaaatgtg tttgtaagaa tttctgattt ttatatatgt ggatttattt tgctattaat
    16861 ttttggatct attataaggt tattttatta tttgagtttg ttttttattt tttttgttaa
    16921 tatttatagt aaaattattg gtaaagaaat ttttataaat tttaatttaa ttagcttggt
    16981 tttgttaatt aattttttag gaggttttat tatgttgata tttgattttt atgattttat
    17041 ttaa
//
