# Supplementary material for: Relation between mitochondrial DNA hyperdiversity, mutation rate and mitochondrial genome evolution in Melarhaphe neritoides (Gastropoda: Littorinidae) and other Caenogastropoda
Source: Sci Rep. 2018 Dec 19;8:17964. doi: 10.1038/s41598-018-36428-7 (PMC6299273; doi:10.1038/s41598-018-36428-7)
Supplement: Supplementary file 3 — Supplementary Dataset 1 [file 41598_2018_36428_MOESM3_ESM.zip › Monoplex parthenopeus NC_013247.gb]

LOCUS       Monoplex_parthen       15270 bp    DNA     linear   INV 31-JAN-2018
DEFINITION  Monoplex parthenopeus mitochondrion, complete genome.
ACCESSION   NC_013247
KEYWORDS    RefSeq.
SOURCE      mitochondrion Cymatium parthenopeum (hairy trumpet)
  ORGANISM  Monoplex parthenopeus
            Eukaryota; Metazoa; Lophotrochozoa; Mollusca; Gastropoda;
            Caenogastropoda; Hypsogastropoda; Littorinimorpha; Tonnoidea;
            Ranellidae; Cymatium.
REFERENCE   1  (bases 1 to 15270)
  AUTHORS   Cunha,R.L., Grande,C. and Zardoya,R.
  TITLE     Neogastropod phylogenetic relationships based on entire
            mitochondrial genomes
  JOURNAL   BMC Evol. Biol. 9, 210 (2009)
  PUBMED    19698157
  REMARK    Publication Status: Online-Only
REFERENCE   2  (bases 1 to 15270)
  CONSRTM   NCBI Genome Project
  TITLE     Direct Submission
  JOURNAL   Submitted (18-SEP-2009) National Center for Biotechnology
            Information, NIH, Bethesda, MD 20894, USA
REFERENCE   3  (bases 1 to 15270)
  AUTHORS   Cunha,R.L., Castilho,R., Grande,C. and Zardoya,R.
  TITLE     Direct Submission
  JOURNAL   Submitted (16-JUN-2008) Departamento de Biodiversidad y Biologia
            Evolutiva, Museo Nacional de Ciencias Naturales -CSIC, Jose
            Gutierrez Abascal, 2, Madrid, Madrid 28006, Spain
COMMENT     PROVISIONAL REFSEQ: This record has not yet been subject to final
            NCBI review. The reference sequence is identical to EU827200.
            COMPLETENESS: full length.
FEATURES             Location/Qualifiers
     source          1..15270
                     /organism="Cymatium parthenopeum"
                     /organelle="mitochondrion"
                     /mol_type="genomic DNA"
                     /db_xref="taxon:543398"
     CDS             1..1536
                     /gene="COX1"
                     /codon_start=1
                     /transl_table=5
                     /product="cytochrome c oxidase subunit I"
                     /protein_id="YP_003204799.1"
                     /db_xref="GI:258649519"
                     /db_xref="GeneID:8445294"
                     /translation="MRWLFSTNHKDIGTLYILFGMWSGLVGTALSLLIRAELGQPGAL
                     LGDDQLYNVIVTAHAFVMIFFLVMPMMIGGFGNWLVPLMLGAPDMAFPRLNNMSFWLL
                     PPALLLLLSSAAVESGVGTGWTVYPPLAGNLAHAGGSVDLAIFSLHLAGVSSILGAVN
                     FITTIINMRWRGMQFERLPLFVWSVKITAVLLLLSLPVLAGAITMLLTDRNFNTAFFD
                     PAGGGDPILYQHLFWFFGHPEVYILILPGFGMISHIVSHYSAKKETFGTLGMIYAMLA
                     IGVLGFIVWAHHMFTVGMDVDTRAYFTAATMIIAVPTGIKVFSWLATIHGAKVKYETP
                     MLWALGFIFLFTVGGLTGIVLSNSSLDIMLHDTYYVVAHFHYVLSMGAVFALFGAFNY
                     WFPLLSGLTLHSRWTKAHFYIMFIGVNVTFFPQHFLGLSGMPRRYSDYPDCYTKWNVI
                     SSIGSMISFIAVLYFMVIVWEALVSQRSVVWSTHLSTALEWDNVLPADFHNAPETGAL
                     VQS"
     gene            1..1536
                     /gene="COX1"
                     /db_xref="GeneID:8445294"
     CDS             1552..2238
                     /gene="COX2"
                     /codon_start=1
                     /transl_table=5
                     /product="cytochrome c oxidase subunit II"
                     /protein_id="YP_003204800.1"
                     /db_xref="GI:258649520"
                     /db_xref="GeneID:8445282"
                     /translation="MSLWGQLGFQDAASPLMEELIFFHDHAMMILVMIISLVGYAAMS
                     LMLNKYTCRSLVEGQEIETIWTIIPAFILIFLALPSLRLLYLLDEVGDCSLTVKSIGH
                     QWYWSYEYSDFLNIEFDSYMIPTNELEPGDFRLLEVDHRVVLPTQTDIRVLVTSADVI
                     HSWTVPSLGVKADAIPGRLNQLSFYIKYPGVFYGQCSEICGANHSFMPIVLEAIPLEN
                     FMEWVVNVSE"
     gene            1552..2238
                     /gene="COX2"
                     /db_xref="GeneID:8445282"
     tRNA            2238..2304
                     /product="tRNA-Asp"
     CDS             2306..2464
                     /gene="ATP8"
                     /codon_start=1
                     /transl_table=5
                     /product="ATP synthase F0 subunit 8"
                     /protein_id="YP_003204801.1"
                     /db_xref="GI:258649521"
                     /db_xref="GeneID:8445283"
                     /translation="MPQLSPLNWIFLFILFWATVLVISILIWWSNKIFYQSSMMAPAS
                     MKENKWNW"
     gene            2306..2464
                     /gene="ATP8"
                     /db_xref="GeneID:8445283"
     CDS             2467..3162
                     /gene="ATP6"
                     /codon_start=1
                     /transl_table=5
                     /product="ATP synthase F0 subunit 6"
                     /protein_id="YP_003204802.1"
                     /db_xref="GI:258649522"
                     /db_xref="GeneID:8445284"
                     /translation="MLVDIFSSFDDNNQVFMSLYMLMWVFSLVTVLIFSSSYWLMSPR
                     WMSLIMHFKDTVSSQIFRSFGLHMGGFINIIAGLFLFLIFMNLSGLIPYVFSPTSHLA
                     VSLSLGLPLWLSLIISAVFFNPSSVVAGLLPMGAPAPLNPFLVIIETVSIMVRPITLS
                     VRLTANMSAGHIVLTLIGNYLTTSFFMSSVFSMLLLLSIQIFYTIFEFGISLIQGYIF
                     CLLITLYSDEHPH"
     gene            2467..3162
                     /gene="ATP6"
                     /db_xref="GeneID:8445284"
     tRNA            complement(3199..3266)
                     /product="tRNA-Met"
     tRNA            complement(3276..3344)
                     /product="tRNA-Tyr"
     tRNA            complement(3345..3413)
                     /product="tRNA-Cys"
     tRNA            complement(3416..3483)
                     /product="tRNA-Trp"
     tRNA            complement(3484..3548)
                     /product="tRNA-Gln"
     tRNA            complement(3554..3621)
                     /product="tRNA-Gly"
     tRNA            complement(3627..3695)
                     /product="tRNA-Glu"
     rRNA            3696..4659
                     /product="s-rRNA"
                     /note="12S ribosomal RNA"
     tRNA            4660..4735
                     /product="tRNA-Val"
     rRNA            4736..6095
                     /product="l-rRNA"
                     /note="16S ribosomal RNA"
     tRNA            6096..6164
                     /product="tRNA-Leu"
     tRNA            6166..6234
                     /product="tRNA-Leu"
     CDS             6235..7174
                     /gene="ND1"
                     /note="TAA stop codon is completed by the addition of 3'
                     Aresidues to the mRNA"
                     /codon_start=1
                     /transl_except="(pos:7174,aa:TERM)"
                     /transl_table=5
                     /product="NADH dehydrogenase subunit 1"
                     /protein_id="YP_003204803.1"
                     /db_xref="GI:258649523"
                     /db_xref="GeneID:8445285"
                     /translation="MYLSIVSCLFSYVCILLAVAFFTLLERKGLSYIQIRKGPNKVGL
                     AGLPQPIADAAKLLTKEITKPTMANYSPYFIAPVFSFILALLLWQLYPSLYSTTYFKW
                     GILFFLCVSGLNVYGTLIAGWASNSKYALLGSLRAIAQTISYEISMALILLFPLFLVG
                     SFNFIEIKESQQFIWLTFIMFPVSLMWFVTCVAETNRAPFDFAEGESELVSGFNIEYG
                     AAGFALIFLAEYANILVMSLFTGLLFFGGSSMIFFESDLMFMFKVLFFAFLFIWVRGS
                     YPRFRYDLLMGLTWKGFLPAALSLLLLINCISYHMYY"
     gene            6235..7174
                     /gene="ND1"
                     /db_xref="GeneID:8445285"
     tRNA            7175..7239
                     /product="tRNA-Pro"
     CDS             7245..7745
                     /gene="ND6"
                     /codon_start=1
                     /transl_table=5
                     /product="NADH dehydrogenase subunit 6"
                     /protein_id="YP_003204804.1"
                     /db_xref="GI:258649524"
                     /db_xref="GeneID:8445286"
                     /translation="MSALIMLTLTGSTMLMLPLMAQPLSLGLVIMFSTLLMCSISAML
                     ISSWYGYILFLIYVGGLLVMFAYVAALSPNILFGGGTPLIFFMFMMAPLGLLMFMYPL
                     IDLPSLHYSNLYTNFKCLKMYGVEMVSPHMISILIGLAVILLINLVVIVKICYYQQSS
                     LRPFKE"
     gene            7245..7745
                     /gene="ND6"
                     /db_xref="GeneID:8445286"
     CDS             7748..8887
                     /gene="CYTB"
                     /codon_start=1
                     /transl_table=5
                     /product="cytochrome b"
                     /protein_id="YP_003204805.1"
                     /db_xref="GI:258649525"
                     /db_xref="GeneID:8445287"
                     /translation="MRSPIRKVHPVLKVVNGALVDLPAPSNISIWWNFGSLLGLCLGI
                     QILTGLFLAMHYTAHVDLAFSSVIHITRDVSYGWLLRSLHANGGSWFFICIYFHIGRG
                     MYYASYLYQHTWNVGVILLFLTMGTAFLGYVLPWGQMSFWGATVITNLLSAVPYLGKM
                     LVEWVWGGFAVDNATLTRFFALHFLLPFAIMGMSVLHILFLHETGSNNPLGVSSDGEK
                     VPFHPYYSFKDLVGFIVVLSLLSTLVLFSPQLLTDPENFIPANPLVTPVHIQPEWYFL
                     FAYAILRSIPNKLGGVIGLVMSIAILFLLPFTHMWKFRSLAFYPMNQILFWFFVGIFF
                     ILTWIGSCPVEAPYEQIGQVFTALYFIYFIINPFIHIMWDSILDF"
     gene            7748..8887
                     /gene="CYTB"
                     /db_xref="GeneID:8445287"
     tRNA            8899..8964
                     /product="tRNA-Ser"
     tRNA            complement(8968..9033)
                     /product="tRNA-Thr"
     CDS             9043..9339
                     /gene="ND4L"
                     /codon_start=1
                     /transl_table=5
                     /product="NADH dehydrogenase subunit 4L"
                     /protein_id="YP_003204806.1"
                     /db_xref="GI:258649526"
                     /db_xref="GeneID:8445288"
                     /translation="MSTFYLTLLSILGFFMALLALSLQYKHFLSVLLSLEAATMNLFI
                     MMFAYSNNISFSGQTSLILITLGACEASLGLAILVAIIRSQGNDYVSSFSLQKC"
     gene            9043..9339
                     /gene="ND4L"
                     /db_xref="GeneID:8445288"
     CDS             9333..10706
                     /gene="ND4"
                     /transl_table=5
                     /product="NADH dehydrogenase subunit 4"
                     /protein_id="YP_003204807.1"
                     /db_xref="GI:258649527"
                     /db_xref="GeneID:8445289"
                     /translation="MLLLSVSLLVIPFSKWSWYQKLWSLALGSTLSILHIFTPFWGYE
                     SFSSLMAQDSMSSVLIFLTLWISLMMMLASQNSVKMSNNSYTLFVMFLLMLNLILVTT
                     FLVSNSLLFYFLFEASLIPTLSLILGWGYQPERLQAGMYMMIYTVAASLPLLLLILWT
                     NMELSSSQMLMMSSLRNQMMINHSSWLWDFMTIIMFTAFLVKLPMFTVHLWLPKAHVE
                     APVAGSMVLAAVLLKLGGYGILRFYQYFNFYHSSTSVIIFSLALWGGVLTSIICFRQI
                     DLKALIAYSSIGHMSLMLAGAFSNTSWGWSGALVLMISHGFCSSALFALANYTYEKTH
                     TRSLFLSKGMLMLLPSLALWWFLFCVMNMAAPPSINLMGEIMVFPSTIFSSSYFLMSL
                     GLMSFLAALYSMYLFTSIQHGGSPKFVKPFSQLKTHSFTLFFLHWIPGNLLIIKSDLV
                     FMWT"
     gene            9333..10706
                     /gene="ND4"
                     /db_xref="GeneID:8445289"
     tRNA            10713..10777
                     /product="tRNA-His"
     CDS             10778..12499
                     /gene="ND5"
                     /codon_start=1
                     /transl_table=5
                     /product="NADH dehydrogenase subunit 5"
                     /protein_id="YP_003204808.1"
                     /db_xref="GI:258649528"
                     /db_xref="GeneID:8445290"
                     /translation="MFAKLKSSSISSLFLLVYSSLLLPMTMTFLYTQNCILFEWSIMQ
                     MSSCMISIIFIIDSISLSFSNIVSLISGCVMMFSSSYMSHDPFLKRFTWLVMLFVFSM
                     NLLVFIPSLPSLLLGWDGLGIVSFALVIYYQNTKSLGAGMITVLANRIGDVMILISIA
                     LLVLQGHWAITLMWDFHLSMWAGMTVTIAAMTKSAQIPFSSWLPAAMAAPTPVSALVH
                     SSTLVTAGVFLLIRFFPFLNNISGFKSILLFLSVLTLLMAGIGANYENDLKKVIALST
                     LSQLGVMMMSLAMGMPYLALFHLYTHALFKALLFLCAGTIIHNSSNTQDIRHMGMISQ
                     QAPLTISCMNIANLSLCGAPFLSGFYSKDLILEFSLVSPSNMIMVLLIFLATGMTAAY
                     SLRLSFCSLWDHMKSSPYHSKMEMDPYINWATTILALTAISAGFFMQTIFITFSPIPF
                     VMPMTYKYMTIAVITMGVFSASMVWDMSFSTKSMNKMKFFLATMWFLAPISSQPLTKF
                     SMLLGTNMMKSIDLGWMEILGGQGSNMLLSNLSRQNQTIQIKSFNFFISLMLSAFAIF
                     FAFYYMF"
     gene            10778..12499
                     /gene="ND5"
                     /db_xref="GeneID:8445290"
     tRNA            12502..12573
                     /product="tRNA-Phe"
     CDS             12589..13368
                     /gene="COX3"
                     /codon_start=1
                     /transl_table=5
                     /product="cytochrome c oxidase subunit III"
                     /protein_id="YP_003204809.1"
                     /db_xref="GI:258649529"
                     /db_xref="GeneID:8445291"
                     /translation="MGRNPFHLVEFSPWPLTGSMGALFLTSGLAGWFHGYSYITMVLG
                     LMLIVMTMIQWWRDVIREATFQGFHTIQVSKGLRWGMILFIISEVCFFFAFFWAYFHS
                     SLAPSPELGSCWPPAGIVPLNPFEVPLLNTGVLLASGVTVTWAHHSLMEGDNPGGLQG
                     LIATVILGAYFTFLQGGEYYEASFTIADGAYGSSFFVATGFHGLHVLIGSTFLFVCLV
                     RVWLQHFSTGHHFGFEAAAWYWHFVDVVWLFLYLSIYWWGC"
     gene            12589..13368
                     /gene="COX3"
                     /db_xref="GeneID:8445291"
     tRNA            13384..13455
                     /product="tRNA-Lys"
     tRNA            13463..13530
                     /product="tRNA-Ala"
     tRNA            13549..13631
                     /product="tRNA-Arg"
     tRNA            13628..13695
                     /product="tRNA-Asn"
     tRNA            13712..13781
                     /product="tRNA-Ile"
     CDS             13785..14138
                     /gene="ND3"
                     /codon_start=1
                     /transl_table=5
                     /product="NADH dehydrogenase subunit 3"
                     /protein_id="YP_003204810.1"
                     /db_xref="GI:258649530"
                     /db_xref="GeneID:8445292"
                     /translation="MLSSLWSSSIALILSCVVMGLGWMLSKRALSDREKSSPFECGFD
                     PIKSARLPFSLRFFLLAIIFLIFDVEIVLLLPVLVSMSTSFSMELMVGAFLFLIILIV
                     GLFHEWNEGSLDWAQ"
     gene            13785..14138
                     /gene="ND3"
                     /db_xref="GeneID:8445292"
     tRNA            14144..14201
                     /product="tRNA-Ser"
     CDS             14207..15265
                     /gene="ND2"
                     /codon_start=1
                     /transl_table=5
                     /product="NADH dehydrogenase subunit 2"
                     /protein_id="YP_003204811.1"
                     /db_xref="GI:258649531"
                     /db_xref="GeneID:8445293"
                     /translation="MFSSLPFSYMFLAVMGMGTLFSLSSLHWLGIWAGLEINLIGFLP
                     LLVYQKKSMESESAVKYFVVQAIGSSFLIFGSLLVYSISFTWESFNDSYMTSMVGFIM
                     MISGLSIKLGLFPFHFWLPSVMAGLSWITCLLLATWQKLAPMFLMASLLESSNSYWLI
                     TLLCFMSAGSALVGGIGGMNQTQIRALLAYSSIAHLGWILFALVHGEWVMKTYLMIYI
                     MVSLCVFTSLWFSDSSVIKNLDNLKDSSFIQMSIMLMLLSLGGLPPLLGFISKLMVVL
                     SSMNSPYMAFLFVLILGSLMSLFYYLNLFFSINLSSSKKHSLIGFYMNYNPILLAIIL
                     INLLGGLFILFSNSLLMF"
     gene            14207..15265
                     /gene="ND2"
                     /db_xref="GeneID:8445293"
ORIGIN      
        1 atgcgttgat tattttctac aaatcataaa gacattggta ccttatatat tttatttgga
       61 atgtgatctg ggttagttgg tactgcacta agacttttaa ttcgtgctga actaggtcaa
      121 cctggagccc tattagggga tgatcagtta tataatgtta ttgtaactgc acatgccttt
      181 gttataattt tctttttagt tatacctatg ataattggtg gttttggtaa ctgattggtt
      241 cctttaatac taggtgctcc ggacatggct tttcctcgtt taaataacat aagattctgg
      301 ttattaccac ctgccttatt attattactt tcatctgccg ctgtagagag aggagttggt
      361 acaggatgga cagtttaccc accactagcc ggaaatctag cacatgctgg agggtctgta
      421 gatttagcta ttttttcatt acatcttgct ggtgtctcat ctattttagg tgcggtcaat
      481 tttattacaa caatcattaa tatacgatga cgtggaatac aatttgaacg acttcctctt
      541 tttgtgtgat ctgtaaaaat tactgctgta ttattattat tatcccttcc tgttttagcc
      601 ggagcgatta ctatactttt aacggatcga aattttaaca ccgctttttt tgacccagct
      661 ggaggtggag atcctattct ataccaacat ttattctgat tttttggtca tccggaagtt
      721 tatattttaa ttctaccggg atttggtata atttctcata ttgtaagaca ttactctgct
      781 aagaaagaaa cttttggtac cttaggtata atttatgcaa tattagcaat tggggtcttg
      841 gggtttattg tttgagcaca tcatatattt acagttggaa tagacgttga cactcgagct
      901 tattttacag cagctacaat aattattgct gttcctacgg gaattaaagt atttagttga
      961 ctggccacta tccatggagc taaggtaaag tatgaaacac caatgctttg agcacttggg
     1021 tttatttttt tatttactgt tggagggcta actggtattg ttctttctaa ttcttcatta
     1081 gacattatat tacatgatac ttactatgta gttgcacatt ttcattatgt tttatcgata
     1141 ggggcagtct ttgcactatt tggagctttt aattattgat ttccattatt aagaggactt
     1201 accttacata gtcgatgaac aaaagctcat ttttatatca tatttattgg tgtaaatgtt
     1261 accttttttc ctcaacattt cttagggtta agaggcatac ctcgacgata ttcagattat
     1321 cctgattgtt ataccaagtg gaatgtaatt tcttctattg gctcaataat ttccttcatt
     1381 gctgttcttt atttcatagt tattgtttga gaagcactgg tttcccagcg tagcgtagtt
     1441 tgaagaaccc atttaagtac agcattagaa tgagataatg ttttacctgc agactttcat
     1501 aacgctcctg aaacaggtgc attagtacaa agttaattta cgatataaga tatgagtcta
     1561 tgaggacaat taggatttca agatgctgct tcaccactaa tagaagaatt aatttttttt
     1621 cacgatcatg cgataataat tttagttata attattaggt tagtgggtta tgctgctata
     1681 tctctcatat taaataaata cacatgccga tccttagtag aaggccaaga aattgaaaca
     1741 atttgaacca ttattcccgc atttatttta atttttttgg cccttccttc actacgatta
     1801 ttatatcttt tagatgaggt aggagattgt agattaactg taaaaagaat tggccatcag
     1861 tgatattgaa gttatgaata ttcagatttt ttaaatattg aatttgattc atatataatt
     1921 ccgactaatg aattagaacc aggagatttc cggttgcttg aagttgatca tcgggttgtg
     1981 ctaccaaccc aaacagatat tcgagttctt gtaacttctg ctgatgtgat ccactcttgg
     2041 actgttcctt ctttaggagt taaagcagat gctattccgg gacgtctaaa tcaactaagt
     2101 ttttatatta aatatcctgg tgttttttac ggtcagtgtt ctgaaatttg tggagctaat
     2161 cattcattta tacctattgt attagaagca attccattag aaaattttat ggaatgggta
     2221 gtaaatgtct cagaataaaa agttagttaa aatataatat aaggttgtca gccttatgtt
     2281 actaataaag cttagtactt tttagatgcc tcaattatca ccattaaatt gaatttttct
     2341 atttatttta ttttgagcta ctgtactagt tatctctatt ttgatttgat gatctaataa
     2401 aattttttat caaagaagta taatagcccc ggcttcaatg aaagaaaata aatgaaattg
     2461 ataagaatgc ttgtagatat tttctcttca tttgatgata acaatcaagt ttttatatct
     2521 ttatatatat taatatgggt tttttcattg gtaactgttc ttatttttag ctctagttat
     2581 tgactaatat ctccacgatg aatgagctta attatacatt ttaaggacac tgtgtcctca
     2641 caaatttttc gttcatttgg actacacata ggcggattta tcaatattat tgcaggttta
     2701 tttttatttt tgatttttat aaacttaagg ggtcttattc catatgtttt tagccctaca
     2761 agtcatctag cagtttcttt atccctaggc ttgcctctct gattatcgtt aattatctct
     2821 gctgtatttt tcaaccctag ttcagttgta gctggactat tgcccatagg agcaccggcc
     2881 cctttgaatc catttctagt gattattgaa actgttagaa ttatggttcg tcctattact
     2941 ttatctgttc gactaacagc aaatataaga gctggacata ttgttttaac tttaattggc
     3001 aactacttaa caactagatt ttttatatct tctgttttct ctatacttct tttactatct
     3061 attcaaattt tttatacaat ctttgaattt ggtattagcc taattcaagg ttatattttt
     3121 tgtttattaa tcacgctata ttcagatgaa caccctcatt aacaggataa taataacttt
     3181 cttattaaat taatatagtt gtaaaagaat ctgttattca tttctggggt atgaacccaa
     3241 tagcttatat cttagcttat tttacataaa aaaaatttgt tgaggaaatc taattccgta
     3301 aatagatcta cagtctaccg cttatattct cagccatcaa acaagccatg acacaccagg
     3361 aagatactcc attttcgatt ttgcaggtca atgtttttaa ttaaactatg gcgggcaagg
     3421 tttaaagagc ttttctttat attaagcttt gaaggcttat agtttatttt aacttaaaac
     3481 ctttaccagg aggatcatgt ccctctctta agaaatcaaa attcttcgtg ccctaacacc
     3541 gctttgtaat aaggtatctt ttttaaaatt tattaatcct tttgcttgga aggcaactgt
     3601 actatatcat actcaaaaga tttctgcatt tctaataaat ttactttata cctttagaat
     3661 gaaaatctaa tgtgcttgtg aaacacccta gaaacctttt ataaaaaaag aaactgaaga
     3721 ctgttaagtg cctttcatat tggtaatcaa tttataacta taacaattaa agcttggctc
     3781 tggcttacaa gtataataaa aactaaaaaa tacacatggt ttttattgat tgagacgagg
     3841 aaagatataa ttgtttttaa tatataaaat tctaaaacaa ttccatctta tgatattatt
     3901 atatacatga tattttgaaa agtcccgtta acaccagtgt ctgaggttaa gtaaaaagcg
     3961 aaagcttgta ttaatttagt ttttaagcct ggttaacttg gtgccagcat ccgcggttac
     4021 accaagaggc tatattatac atattaaggt aaaaaggtgg ttaaatattt aagttaaaaa
     4081 tggtttatta acttcttatt aaagagtaaa atctacatat aagtaaataa tctaatataa
     4141 gctaattttt atatattgac tccgcgaaac ccttgaggga aactgggatt agatacccca
     4201 ctattcttgg atataaatta atgtaagttt accagagtac tatgaatctt ttgaacaaat
     4261 ttaaaactca aagggcttgg cggtgtttta gacctctcag gggaacctgt ctcataatcg
     4321 acaatccacg ctagacctaa cctttatttg ccaattcagt ttgtataccg tcgtcgtcag
     4381 gtaactttta aaaaataaga agttagcaat aaaatagttt taagtttaaa cgtcagatca
     4441 aggtgcagct aatataaagg tgaggatggg ttacaattat taattataat tacgaaaaga
     4501 taattgaaat attatcttct gaaggaggac ttgaaagtaa aaaaaactat gtaaatatct
     4561 tgaataaggc tctgaaacat gcacacatcg cccgtcgctc tcgttgaaaa atgagataag
     4621 tcgtaacata gtagaggtaa tggaaattgt ttctgaatga tagatatagt ataagattta
     4681 atacatctcg tttacaccga gaaaatattt aagacataaa ttatctttaa gtgtaaagat
     4741 tttattataa tagaatttct aaatcttaat taaaacattt aataatatag taaaggtgat
     4801 taaagatttt tataatatct tactaaagta ctgtaaagga aaaacataac caaaaaatag
     4861 aagagttaaa aattcgtacc ttttgtatca tggcttagct agatttgaat tagaatttta
     4921 atttctcgaa atctaatgag ctatctttaa cttttattat agtaaaatag gttaattgtg
     4981 acaaaaattt cttaatagtt aaagatagaa atgaaatttt attcgaatta gatgatagct
     5041 agttctttta aaaaagcata gaagtgctac atattatgat tttataaaaa gtgctcttta
     5101 ataaaatcta atattgttaa gtccttgagg ataagctcga ggataagtaa taaataaaca
     5161 taataaattt tatactaaat ttaagcttga aaatagctat aatactaaaa ttttgttata
     5221 attttatata atgttaataa atataattaa tttgtttgcc taatacataa aggaaatctt
     5281 ataaactata aataagttgt ataaatgcta agatgagtat taatagaaca tatacacata
     5341 tttatatcaa aaagtaaatt gatagtattg aaatatatat attaaagtta aattacataa
     5401 aggaactcgg caagtataat attctgcctg tttatcaaaa acatggctcc ttgaatataa
     5461 gctataagga gtcggacctg cccagtgata attttaaacg gccgcggtac tctgaccgtg
     5521 caaaggtagc ataatcattt gccttataat tgaaggctag tatgaatggt ttgacaagaa
     5581 taaaactgtc tctattgtaa ttatatagaa ttttattttt aggtgaagaa gcctatatat
     5641 aattaaaaga caagaagacc ctatcgagct ttaaaaaaat taatgagata aagatataat
     5701 aaataaattc atgtttatta agaattttgg ttggggcgac taaggaacaa ataaagcttc
     5761 caaattatat aataacgtac atgtgttgat ccaaaaattt tgattaaagg aattagttac
     5821 cgtagggata acagcattat cttttttaag agtccctatc gaaaaaaagg tttgtgacct
     5881 cgatgttgga ccagaatatc ctaaagacgc agaagtcttt aagggttggt ctgttcgacc
     5941 attaaaattc tacgtgatct gagttcagac cggcgtgagc caggtcagtt tctatctttt
     6001 attgtttaat atggacttag tacgaaagga ccagtttata atatcatggt agatattact
     6061 aaaatgattt agtataatat agaagtaaag tgaaaatcaa attagcaaag acattgcaat
     6121 tgacttagga tcaatagaca taggtgaaac tcctttattt gatatataaa gatggcagat
     6181 gaagtgcatt aggtttaagc cctaaatata aagatgaaat ttcttttctt tataatgtat
     6241 ctatccattg tttcatgcct attttcgtat gtatgcattt tattagcggt cgcttttttt
     6301 actcttttag aacgaaaagg gctaagatat attcagatcc gaaaagggcc taataaagta
     6361 ggattggcgg ggcttcctca accaattgca gatgcagcca aattattaac taaggaaatt
     6421 acaaaaccaa ctatggctaa ttattctcct tattttattg ctccagtatt tagatttatc
     6481 ttggctttat tattgtggca gttgtatcca agattatatt ctacaacata ctttaaatgg
     6541 ggtattctat tttttttatg tgtttcagga ttaaatgtat atggtacttt aattgcaggg
     6601 tgagcctcaa attctaaata tgcattgcta ggaagattac gagctatcgc ccaaaccatt
     6661 tcatatgaaa ttagcatagc tttaatttta ttatttccat tgtttttggt tggtagattt
     6721 aattttattg aaattaaaga atcacaacaa tttatttgac taacttttat tatatttcca
     6781 gtttccttaa tgtgatttgt aacatgtgtt gctgaaacta accgagctcc atttgatttt
     6841 gcagagggtg agtcagagct agtatcagga tttaatattg agtatggggc tgccggattt
     6901 gctttaattt ttttggctga atatgctaat attttggtaa taagtttatt tacaggatta
     6961 ttgttttttg gaggaagctc aataattttc tttgaaagag atttgatatt tatatttaaa
     7021 gtattatttt ttgcttttct ttttatttgg gtacggggga gatatccacg gtttcgttac
     7081 gaccttttaa tgggcttaac ctgaaaagga tttctccctg cagcactttc attattatta
     7141 ttaattaatt gtatttctta tcatatatat tactcgaagt tgtagtttaa aaaaatatta
     7201 gcattggaag ctaaagatta ggtaaataag tcctactctt cgaaatgaga gctctaatta
     7261 tattaacttt aacaggttct actatattaa tattaccctt aatagctcaa ccactaagat
     7321 taggattagt aattatattt tctactttat tgatatgttc aattagagcc atacttatct
     7381 cttcttgata tggttatatt ttgtttctaa tttatgtagg ggggttatta gtaatatttg
     7441 cctatgttgc tgctttatca ccaaacattc tttttggtgg gggaacccct ttaatttttt
     7501 ttatatttat aatagccccg ttaggtttat taatgtttat atacccatta attgaccttc
     7561 cttcattaca ttatagtaat ttatatacta attttaaatg tcttaaaata tatggggttg
     7621 agatagtctc tcctcatata atttctattc tcattggatt agcagttatc cttttaatta
     7681 acctagttgt tattgtaaaa atttgttact atcaacagtc ctctcttcgt ccttttaaag
     7741 aataactatg cgaagcccta ttcgaaaagt tcatccagtt ttaaaagtag ttaatggagc
     7801 cttagtagat cttccagcgc catcaaatat ttctatttga tgaaattttg gatcacttct
     7861 aggactttgt ttaggaattc aaatcttaac cggtttgttt ttagctatac attatactgc
     7921 acatgtagac ctagccttta gatctgttat tcatattact cgtgacgtaa gctatggatg
     7981 acttctccgt tccttacatg ccaacggtgg atcatgattt tttatttgta tttattttca
     8041 tattggtcgt ggtatatatt atgcctcgta tctatatcaa cacacttgaa atgttggagt
     8101 tattttgtta tttttgacta taggaacagc atttttaggt tatgttcttc cttgaggtca
     8161 aatatcattt tggggggcaa cggttattac aaatctttta tccgctgttc cttacctcgg
     8221 aaaaatatta gttgaatggg tatgaggggg gtttgctgta gacaacgcaa ctttaacccg
     8281 tttttttgca cttcactttt tgcttccctt cgctattata ggaataagag tattacatat
     8341 tttatttctc catgagaccg gatctaataa ccctctagga gtaaggagag acggtgaaaa
     8401 ggtaccattc catccctact atagatttaa agacctagta ggttttattg ttgtcctgtc
     8461 attattatct acgttagttc ttttctctcc acaattatta acagaccctg aaaatttcat
     8521 tccggctaat cctttagtga ctcctgtgca tattcagccg gaatggtatt ttctttttgc
     8581 atatgctatt ttacgctcaa tccctaataa attaggaggt gtaattggat tagttatatc
     8641 aattgctatt ttattcttac ttccattcac tcacatatga aaattccgat cgttggcttt
     8701 ttatcctata aatcaaatct tattttgatt ctttgtaggt atttttttta ttttaacctg
     8761 aattggaaga tgtccggtag aagccccata tgaacaaatt ggacaagtat ttactgcttt
     8821 gtattttatt tactttatta ttaatccatt tattcacatt atgtgagata gaattttaga
     8881 tttctaatac gaattaatgg ttgttttcct ggggacagtt tgtcttgaaa acaaactaaa
     8941 agtgttcgat tcacttatca acctataagc aataagaatt tatatattca cctttgattt
     9001 acaagaccaa tgctctttat aagctattat tgcaaatatg ttatgagaac attttactta
     9061 accctactta gtattttagg attttttata gctcttttag ctctgtctct ccaatataaa
     9121 cactttttaa gtgttctgtt aaggctagaa gctgctacaa taaatctatt tattatgata
     9181 ttcgcttact ctaataatat tagttttaga ggacaaactt cattaatttt aattacttta
     9241 ggagcatgtg aagctagtct gggtttagct attttagtgg ccattattcg atctcaaggg
     9301 aatgactacg tatcgagttt ttcgctacag aaatgttagg agtgctttta ttatcggtta
     9361 gtttattagt cattcccttt agaaagtgat cttgatatca aaaattgtga tctttagctc
     9421 ttggaagaac gctttctatt ttacacattt ttactccttt ttgaggatat gaatctttta
     9481 gttctttaat agctcaggat tcaatatctt cagtgcttat ttttttaact ctatgaattt
     9541 ctcttataat aatattagct agccaaaaca gagtaaaaat atctaataac tcttataccc
     9601 tatttgttat atttttatta atattaaatc taatcttagt tactactttt ctagtttcta
     9661 atagattatt attttacttt ttatttgaag cctctcttat tccaacactt tctttgattt
     9721 taggttgagg atatcaacct gaacgactac aagcaggtat atatataata atttataccg
     9781 tagcagcatc attacctctt cttttattaa ttctatgaac taatatagaa ttgtcttcaa
     9841 ggcaaatatt aataatatca agtttacgta accaaataat aatcaaccac tcttcttgat
     9901 tgtgggattt tataacaatt atcatattta ctgcctttct agtaaagctc cctatattta
     9961 cagttcattt atgactgcct aaggctcacg ttgaggctcc cgttgctgga tcaatagttt
    10021 tagcagccgt tctcttaaaa ctgggagggt acggaattct tcgattttat caatatttca
    10081 atttctatca ttcaagcact tctgttatca tcttttcttt agctttgtga ggtggggtat
    10141 taacgagtat tatctgtttt cgacaaattg atctaaaagc tttgattgca tattcatcaa
    10201 ttggacatat atcactaata ctggcaggag ccttttcaaa tacttcatga ggatgatcag
    10261 gtgccttagt tcttataatt tcacatggct tttgctcatc cgctcttttt gccttggcaa
    10321 actatacata tgaaaaaact cacactcgaa gtcttttttt aagaaagggg atactaatac
    10381 ttcttccatc attggcccta tgatgatttt tgttttgtgt gataaacata gcagctcctc
    10441 ctagaattaa tcttatagga gagatcatag tatttccatc cacgatcttt agctccagtt
    10501 attttctaat atcattagga ttaataagat tcttagcagc cttatataga atatatctat
    10561 ttacatcaat tcagcatgga ggtagaccaa aatttgtaaa accttttaga caacttaaaa
    10621 cacatagatt taccttattt tttttacatt gaattccggg taacttatta attatcaaaa
    10681 gggacttagt ctttatatga acttaaatta tagtcaagtt agtttattat aaaacatcaa
    10741 tctgtggagt tgaaaataaa atctttttta cttgatcatg tttgcaaaat taaagtcttc
    10801 ttctattagt tccttatttc ttttagtata tagaagttta ttacttccaa taacaataac
    10861 ctttttatat acacagaact gtattttatt tgaatgatct attatacaaa taagttcttg
    10921 cataattaga atcattttta ttattgatag aatcagactt agctttagta atattgttag
    10981 cttaatttca ggttgcgtca taatattttc ctcaagatat atatctcatg atccctttct
    11041 aaagcgattt acttggctag tcatattgtt tgtgttttca ataaatttat tggtattcat
    11101 ccctagcctg ccctctttgc tcttaggttg agatggactt ggaatcgttt catttgccct
    11161 agttatttat tatcaaaata cgaaatctct aggtgctggt atgattacag tacttgcaaa
    11221 tcgaattgga gatgttataa ttcttatttc tattgcctta ttagtgctac aaggacattg
    11281 agctattacc ttaatatggg attttcatct ctctatatga gcaggtataa ctgtaaccat
    11341 tgcagctatg actaaaagcg ctcaaattcc attttcaaga tgactccctg cagcaatagc
    11401 agcacctact ccagtttcag ctttagttca ttcatctacc ctagtaacag caggtgtatt
    11461 tttattaatt cgttttttcc cttttttaaa taacatcaga ggatttaaat caattctatt
    11521 attcttatct gttttaaccc tgctaatagc tggtattgga gcgaactatg aaaatgattt
    11581 aaaaaaggtc attgccctct ccaccttaag acaacttggg gtaataataa taaggcttgc
    11641 catgggaatg ccttatctag ccttatttca tttatacacg catgctttat ttaaggcttt
    11701 attattttta tgtgctggaa ccattatcca caatagatct aacacccaag acattcgaca
    11761 tataggaata atttcacaac aagcgccact aactatctca tgtataaata ttgcaaactt
    11821 atctctttgt ggtgcgcctt ttttaagggg cttttattca aaagatttaa ttttagagtt
    11881 ttcattagtt agtccaagaa atataattat agtgctttta attttcttag ccacaggaat
    11941 aactgcagcc tattcacttc gactatcatt ttgctcactc tgagatcata taaaaagatc
    12001 tccctatcat tctaaaatag aaatagaccc ttatattaac tgagcaacca cgatcttagc
    12061 ccttactgca atttctgctg gattttttat acagactatt tttattactt tttctcctat
    12121 tccgtttgtg ataccaatga cctataaata tataaccatt gcagttatca ccataggggt
    12181 cttcagtgct agcatagttt gggatataag ctttaggaca aagagaataa ataaaataaa
    12241 attttttttg gcaactatat gatttttagc accaatttca tcacagcccc ttacaaaatt
    12301 ttctatgtta ttaggaacta acataataaa atcaatcgat ctaggatgaa tagaaatttt
    12361 agggggacaa ggaagaaata tactattatc aaacctatca cgtcaaaatc aaaccattca
    12421 aatcaaatct tttaactttt ttatttcatt aatactttca gctttcgcta tcttttttgc
    12481 tttctattac atattttaga tactttgata gcttaaaata gagcatagca ctgaagatgc
    12541 taaggtggca ccattacttc ttacctagaa gcagattact ttatgtatat gggacgaaat
    12601 ccatttcatt tagttgaatt tagtccttga cctttaacag gatcaatagg ggcacttttt
    12661 ctaacttctg gtcttgccgg atgatttcat ggatatagat atattacaat agttttaggt
    12721 ttaatattaa ttgttataac aatgattcaa tgatgacgag atgtcattcg agaagcaact
    12781 tttcaaggat ttcatacgat tcaagtatct aagggcctgc gttggggtat aattcttttt
    12841 attatttcag aggtttgttt cttctttgct tttttttgag cctattttca tagaagatta
    12901 gcaccaagtc ccgagcttgg gtcatgttga ccacctgctg gaattgttcc tttaaatcct
    12961 tttgaagttc ctttacttaa tactggtgtt ttgttggctt ctggagttac tgttacttga
    13021 gcccatcata gcttaataga aggagataac ccaggaggac ttcaaggatt aattgctaca
    13081 gtaatcttag gagcttattt tacttttttg caaggaggag aatattatga agcctcattt
    13141 actattgcag atggagcata tggatctagt ttttttgtgg caacaggatt tcatggattg
    13201 cacgtattaa ttggaagaac ctttttattt gtgtgtttag tgcgagtatg acttcaacat
    13261 ttttctaccg gtcaccattt tggtttcgag gctgctgcct ggtattgaca ttttgtagat
    13321 gtagtatgac tattcctata tttatctatt tattgatgag ggtgttaatt taagttgttt
    13381 atttcttaga tgactgagat ataagtgcta gatttttaat ctagagacgg caatataaaa
    13441 taatgcctct aagaaattaa gtgacttagt actttaatct aaaagatctg atttgcattc
    13501 agaaaataag tttataaaac ttctaggtca taactgcgtg ttaataaatt ataagaacgt
    13561 gtgaaaagcg agaaatttgc attcggtttc ggcccgtatc ttaggggtga aagtcccttt
    13621 tcatatgtaa atgaaagcca aaaagaggcg cctagctgtt aattaggaga gtgtaagatg
    13681 ttattactca tttagaggta gttataagta aagtgtcacg ccggatgaac ggaagtcatt
    13741 gatgttgact aatatgggat taaattaaat ctctgacact aaaaatgtta agtagactat
    13801 gaagaagaag tattgcacta attttatcat gtgttgtaat aggattagga tgaatgttaa
    13861 gtaaacgagc gttaagagat cgggagaaga gatctccatt tgagtgtgga tttgatccaa
    13921 ttaaatctgc tcgtttacca ttttctcttc ggtttttttt attagctatt atttttttaa
    13981 tttttgatgt tgaaattgta ttattattac cagtactagt aagaataagc acttcttttt
    14041 ctatagaact tatagtcggt gcatttttat ttttaattat tttaattgta ggattatttc
    14101 atgaatgaaa tgagggttct ttagactgag ctcaataaag aaaaaacttg gagtaaaaca
    14161 gggctgctaa ctttgttttg ggtaattcga ttttatcctt tttcttatgt tttcaagact
    14221 tccctttaga tacatatttt tagctgttat aggaataggg actctatttt ctttatcatc
    14281 attgcactga ttaggtattt gagctgggtt agagatcaat ttaattggat ttctgccact
    14341 tttagtatat caaaagaaat ctatggaaag agaatcagct gtaaaatatt ttgtagtaca
    14401 ggcaattgga tccagattct taattttcgg aagtttactt gtatatagaa tttcatttac
    14461 ctgagaatca tttaatgata gttatataac cagtatagtt ggatttatta taataattag
    14521 aggattatct attaagttgg gcctgtttcc ctttcatttt tgattgccaa gtgtaatagc
    14581 gggattatct tgaattactt gtttattatt agcaacttgg cagaagcttg ctcctatatt
    14641 tttaatagct tctttattgg aatcaagaaa ttcttactga ttaattacct tattatgttt
    14701 tataagtgcg ggatcagcat tggtaggagg gattggaggg ataaatcaaa cacaaatccg
    14761 agccctgtta gcatattcct caattgctca cctaggttga attttatttg ctctagtcca
    14821 tggtgaatga gttataaaaa catatttaat aatttatatt atggtttcat tatgcgtgtt
    14881 tacaagttta tgatttaggg actctagtgt tatcaaaaat ctagataatt taaaggactc
    14941 aagttttatt caaataagaa ttatactaat actcttgtcc ttaggagggc taccgccttt
    15001 attagggttt atttctaagt taatagttgt tttaagaagt ataaatagac catatatagc
    15061 ttttttattt gttcttattt taggatcttt aataagtttg ttttattatt taaacttatt
    15121 tttctctatt aatttaagca gaagaaaaaa gcataggtta attggattct atatgaacta
    15181 caatcccatt cttttagcta ttatcttgat taatctatta ggaggtttat ttattttatt
    15241 tagaaactct ttattaatat tttaaattga
//
