# Supplementary material for: Relation between mitochondrial DNA hyperdiversity, mutation rate and mitochondrial genome evolution in Melarhaphe neritoides (Gastropoda: Littorinidae) and other Caenogastropoda
Source: Sci Rep. 2018 Dec 19;8:17964. doi: 10.1038/s41598-018-36428-7 (PMC6299273; doi:10.1038/s41598-018-36428-7)
Supplement: Supplementary file 3 — Supplementary Dataset 1 [file 41598_2018_36428_MOESM3_ESM.zip › Nassarius variciferus NC_029173.gb]

LOCUS       Nassarius_varici       15269 bp    DNA     linear   INV 31-JAN-2018
DEFINITION  Nassarius variciferus mitochondrion, complete genome.
ACCESSION   NC_029173
KEYWORDS    RefSeq.
SOURCE      mitochondrion Varicinassa variciferus
  ORGANISM  Nassarius variciferus
            Eukaryota; Metazoa; Lophotrochozoa; Mollusca; Gastropoda;
            Caenogastropoda; Hypsogastropoda; Neogastropoda; Buccinoidea;
            Nassariidae; Varicinassa.
REFERENCE   1  (bases 1 to 15269)
  CONSRTM   NCBI Genome Project
  TITLE     Direct Submission
  JOURNAL   Submitted (12-FEB-2016) National Center for Biotechnology
            Information, NIH, Bethesda, MD 20894, USA
REFERENCE   2  (bases 1 to 15269)
  AUTHORS   Yang,Y.
  TITLE     Direct Submission
  JOURNAL   Submitted (23-SEP-2014) Fishery College, Ocean University of China,
            Yushan Road 5, Qingdao, Shandong 266003, China
COMMENT     REVIEWED REFSEQ: This record has been curated by NCBI staff. The
            reference sequence is identical to KM603509.
            ##Assembly-Data-START## Sequencing Technology :: Sanger dideoxy
            sequencing ##Assembly-Data-END## COMPLETENESS: full length.
FEATURES             Location/Qualifiers
     source          1..15269
                     /organism="Varicinassa variciferus"
                     /organelle="mitochondrion"
                     /mol_type="genomic DNA"
                     /db_xref="taxon:462233"
     CDS             join(14215..15269,1)
                     /gene="ND2"
                     /locus_tag="AYC16_gp01"
                     /codon_start=1
                     /transl_table=5
                     /product="NADH dehydrogenase subunit 2"
                     /protein_id="YP_009227954.1"
                     /db_xref="GI:992329554"
                     /db_xref="GeneID:26832275"
                     /translation="MFSSLPFGYMFMSVMGIGTLLSVSSIHWLSIWAGLEINLIGFLP
                     MLVYQKSVSESQSAVKYFIIQALGSSFLMFGSLLVFNMSFTWDMYTKISSPSILGFIV
                     LISGLCIKLGLFPFHYWLPGVMAGLPWVSCLILATWQKLAPLFLILCLLELSQSYTMV
                     FILCLVSVGSTLIGGVGGMNQTQIRALLAYSSISHLGWMTFALLHSEWTMKMYLGIYV
                     LISISLFMSLWYNDSGMMKDINNLKNSGFAALTIMLLLLSLGGLPPLLGFISKWLVIT
                     VGVEGPWALAIFGLILGSLMSLFYYLSLFFSVFLSNLKKYGINNQELGHSVMILINTF
                     NVLGGILILMISLLSSV"
     CDS             1..1536
                     /gene="COX1"
                     /locus_tag="AYC16_gp02"
                     /codon_start=1
                     /transl_table=5
                     /product="cytochrome c oxidase subunit I"
                     /protein_id="YP_009227955.1"
                     /db_xref="GI:992329542"
                     /db_xref="GeneID:26832250"
                     /translation="MRWLFSTNHKDIGTLYILFGMWSGLVGTALSLLIRAELGQPGAL
                     LGDDQLYNVIVTAHAFVMIFFLVMPMMIGGFGNWLVPLMLGAPDMAFPRLNNMSFWLL
                     PPALLLLLSSAAVESGVGTGWTVYPPLSANLAHAGGSVDLAIFSLHLAGVSSILGAVN
                     FITTIINMRWRGMQFERLPLFVWSVKITAILLLLSLPVLAGAITMLLTDRNFNTAFFD
                     PAGGGDPILYQHLFWFFGHPEVYILILPGFGMISHIVSHYSSKKETFGTLGMIYAMLA
                     IGILGFIVWAHHMFTVGMDVDTRAYFTAATMIIAVPTGIKVFSWLATIHGAKIKYETP
                     MLWALGFIFLFTVGGLTGIVLSNSSLDIMLHDTYYVVAHFHYVLSMGAVFALFGAFNY
                     WFPLLSGVTMNDRWTKAHFYIMFIGVNVTFFPQHFLGLAGMPRRYSDYPDCYTKWNVV
                     SSIGSMISFVAVLYFMVIVWEALVSQRSVIWSTHLSTALEWDNILPADFHNAPETGAL
                     VAS"
     gene            join(14215..15269,1)
                     /gene="ND2"
                     /locus_tag="AYC16_gp01"
                     /db_xref="GeneID:26832275"
     gene            1..1536
                     /gene="COX1"
                     /locus_tag="AYC16_gp02"
                     /db_xref="GeneID:26832250"
     CDS             1566..2252
                     /gene="COX2"
                     /locus_tag="AYC16_gp03"
                     /codon_start=1
                     /transl_table=5
                     /product="cytochrome c oxidase subunit II"
                     /protein_id="YP_009227956.1"
                     /db_xref="GI:992329543"
                     /db_xref="GeneID:26832239"
                     /translation="MSLWGQLGFQDAASPLMEELIFFHDHAMMILVMIISLVGYAAVS
                     LMVNKYTCRSLVEGQAIETIWTIIPAFILIFLALPSLRLLYLLDEIGDCSLTVKSIGH
                     QWYWSYEYSDYSNIEFDSYMIPTNELEPGDFRLLEVDHRVVLPTQTDLRVLVTSADVI
                     HAWTVPSLGVKVDAIPGRLNQLGFFIKYPGVFYGQCSEICGANHSFMPIVVEAVPLKN
                     FLEWAINVSD"
     gene            1566..2252
                     /gene="COX2"
                     /locus_tag="AYC16_gp03"
                     /db_xref="GeneID:26832239"
     tRNA            2251..2319
                     /locus_tag="AYC16_gt01"
                     /product="tRNA-Asp"
                     /anticodon="(pos:2281..2283,aa:Asp,seq:gtc)"
                     /db_xref="GeneID:26832240"
     gene            2251..2319
                     /locus_tag="AYC16_gt01"
                     /db_xref="GeneID:26832240"
     CDS             2320..2478
                     /gene="ATP8"
                     /locus_tag="AYC16_gp13"
                     /codon_start=1
                     /transl_table=5
                     /product="ATP synthase F0 subunit 8"
                     /protein_id="YP_009227957.1"
                     /db_xref="GI:992329544"
                     /db_xref="GeneID:26832251"
                     /translation="MPQLSPLNWILLFVLFWVAVLTMSVLIWWSNKVFFQGENLTSTP
                     LKENKWNW"
     gene            2320..2478
                     /gene="ATP8"
                     /locus_tag="AYC16_gp13"
                     /db_xref="GeneID:26832251"
     CDS             2486..3181
                     /gene="ATP6"
                     /locus_tag="AYC16_gp12"
                     /codon_start=1
                     /transl_table=5
                     /product="ATP synthase F0 subunit 6"
                     /protein_id="YP_009227958.1"
                     /db_xref="GI:992329545"
                     /db_xref="GeneID:26832241"
                     /translation="MLVDIFSSFDDNNQVFMSLYVLMWIFSLITIVLFSSSYWVMSPR
                     WLSIVSIFKDTASSQVFRSFGINMGGFVNIITGLFLFLILMNLSGLVPYVFSPTSHLA
                     VSLSLGLPLWLTLIVSAVFYNPSSVVAGLLPMGAPAPLNPFLVIIETVSIMVRPITLS
                     VRLTANMSAGHIVLTLIGNYLTASFFMSSIFSMLLLLSIQVLYTVFEFGIGLIQAYIF
                     CLLITLYSDEHPH"
     gene            2486..3181
                     /gene="ATP6"
                     /locus_tag="AYC16_gp12"
                     /db_xref="GeneID:26832241"
     tRNA            complement(3223..3290)
                     /locus_tag="AYC16_gt02"
                     /product="tRNA-Met"
                     /anticodon="(pos:complement(3255..3257),aa:Met,seq:cat)"
                     /db_xref="GeneID:26832242"
     gene            complement(3223..3290)
                     /locus_tag="AYC16_gt02"
                     /db_xref="GeneID:26832242"
     tRNA            complement(3291..3363)
                     /locus_tag="AYC16_gt03"
                     /product="tRNA-Tyr"
                     /anticodon="(pos:complement(3326..3328),aa:Tyr,seq:gta)"
                     /db_xref="GeneID:26832252"
     gene            complement(3291..3363)
                     /locus_tag="AYC16_gt03"
                     /db_xref="GeneID:26832252"
     tRNA            complement(3362..3428)
                     /locus_tag="AYC16_gt04"
                     /product="tRNA-Cys"
                     /anticodon="(pos:complement(3394..3396),aa:Cys,seq:gca)"
                     /db_xref="GeneID:26832253"
     gene            complement(3362..3428)
                     /locus_tag="AYC16_gt04"
                     /db_xref="GeneID:26832253"
     tRNA            complement(3427..3494)
                     /locus_tag="AYC16_gt05"
                     /product="tRNA-Trp"
                     /anticodon="(pos:complement(3461..3463),aa:Trp,seq:tca)"
                     /db_xref="GeneID:26832254"
     gene            complement(3427..3494)
                     /locus_tag="AYC16_gt05"
                     /db_xref="GeneID:26832254"
     tRNA            complement(3492..3558)
                     /locus_tag="AYC16_gt06"
                     /product="tRNA-Gln"
                     /anticodon="(pos:complement(3526..3528),aa:Gln,seq:ttg)"
                     /db_xref="GeneID:26832255"
     gene            complement(3492..3558)
                     /locus_tag="AYC16_gt06"
                     /db_xref="GeneID:26832255"
     tRNA            complement(3558..3626)
                     /locus_tag="AYC16_gt07"
                     /product="tRNA-Gly"
                     /anticodon="(pos:complement(3592..3594),aa:Gly,seq:tcc)"
                     /db_xref="GeneID:26832256"
     gene            complement(3558..3626)
                     /locus_tag="AYC16_gt07"
                     /db_xref="GeneID:26832256"
     tRNA            complement(3642..3706)
                     /locus_tag="AYC16_gt08"
                     /product="tRNA-Glu"
                     /anticodon="(pos:complement(3675..3677),aa:Glu,seq:ttc)"
                     /db_xref="GeneID:26832257"
     gene            complement(3642..3706)
                     /locus_tag="AYC16_gt08"
                     /db_xref="GeneID:26832257"
     rRNA            3707..4664
                     /locus_tag="AYC16_gr02"
                     /product="12S ribosomal RNA"
                     /db_xref="GeneID:26832258"
     gene            3707..4664
                     /locus_tag="AYC16_gr02"
                     /db_xref="GeneID:26832258"
     tRNA            4665..4732
                     /locus_tag="AYC16_gt09"
                     /product="tRNA-Val"
                     /anticodon="(pos:4696..4698,aa:Val,seq:tac)"
                     /db_xref="GeneID:26832259"
     gene            4665..4732
                     /locus_tag="AYC16_gt09"
                     /db_xref="GeneID:26832259"
     rRNA            4733..6083
                     /locus_tag="AYC16_gr01"
                     /product="16S ribosomal RNA"
                     /db_xref="GeneID:26832260"
     gene            4733..6083
                     /locus_tag="AYC16_gr01"
                     /db_xref="GeneID:26832260"
     tRNA            6084..6152
                     /locus_tag="AYC16_gt10"
                     /product="tRNA-Leu"
                     /anticodon="(pos:6114..6116,aa:Leu,seq:tag)"
                     /db_xref="GeneID:26832261"
     gene            6084..6152
                     /locus_tag="AYC16_gt10"
                     /db_xref="GeneID:26832261"
     tRNA            6153..6221
                     /locus_tag="AYC16_gt11"
                     /product="tRNA-Leu"
                     /anticodon="(pos:6183..6185,aa:Leu,seq:taa)"
                     /db_xref="GeneID:26832262"
     gene            6153..6221
                     /locus_tag="AYC16_gt11"
                     /db_xref="GeneID:26832262"
     CDS             6222..7163
                     /gene="ND1"
                     /locus_tag="AYC16_gp11"
                     /codon_start=1
                     /transl_table=5
                     /product="NADH dehydrogenase subunit 1"
                     /protein_id="YP_009227959.1"
                     /db_xref="GI:992329546"
                     /db_xref="GeneID:26832263"
                     /translation="MYISIISTVFAYICILLAVAFFTLLERKGLSYIQIRKGPNKVGF
                     MGLPQPLADAAKLLTKEIAKPTMANYSPYFIAPVFSFILALLLWQLYPTLYSCSYFKW
                     GVLFFLCVSGMNVYGTLLAGWASNSKYALLGSLRAIAQTISYEVSMALILLFPLFLVG
                     SFSFIEIKESQEFIWLAFLMIPVSLMWFVTCIAETNRAPFDFAEGESELVSGFNIEYG
                     AAGFALIFLAEYANILVMSLFSALLFFGGSSMVFIESDLAFMFKVLFFAFAFIWVRGS
                     YPRFRYDLLMNLTWKGFLPAALSFLLLVAGLSSFLYY"
     gene            6222..7163
                     /gene="ND1"
                     /locus_tag="AYC16_gp11"
                     /db_xref="GeneID:26832263"
     tRNA            7172..7238
                     /locus_tag="AYC16_gt12"
                     /product="tRNA-Pro"
                     /anticodon="(pos:7202..7204,aa:Pro,seq:tgg)"
                     /db_xref="GeneID:26832243"
     gene            7172..7238
                     /locus_tag="AYC16_gt12"
                     /db_xref="GeneID:26832243"
     CDS             7240..7740
                     /gene="ND6"
                     /locus_tag="AYC16_gp10"
                     /codon_start=1
                     /transl_table=5
                     /product="NADH dehydrogenase subunit 6"
                     /protein_id="YP_009227960.1"
                     /db_xref="GI:992329547"
                     /db_xref="GeneID:26832264"
                     /translation="MSALIVFSMTLSSFLLLPLMMQPLSLGLVIMASTLLMCFISAIT
                     LSSWYGYILFLIYVGGLLVMFAYVAALSPNVLFGKGTPMIFFSVMIFPLCAIFYFLPL
                     VDMSSMAYLNIFTEMKFLKIYGIELVAPQMISILIGLALILLINLIVVVKICYYQQAS
                     LRPFSS"
     gene            7240..7740
                     /gene="ND6"
                     /locus_tag="AYC16_gp10"
                     /db_xref="GeneID:26832264"
     CDS             7749..8888
                     /gene="CYTB"
                     /locus_tag="AYC16_gp09"
                     /transl_table=5
                     /product="cytochrome b"
                     /protein_id="YP_009227961.1"
                     /db_xref="GI:992329548"
                     /db_xref="GeneID:26832244"
                     /translation="MDSHMRSPIRKVHPVLKVMNGALVDLPAPSNLSIWWNFGSLLGL
                     CLGIQIVTGLFLSMHYTAHVDLAFSSVIHISRDVSYGWLLRALHANGASWFFICLYLH
                     AGRGMYYGSYVNIHTWNIGVILLFLTMGTAFLGYVLPWGQMSFWGATVITNLLSAVPY
                     VGKMMVEWVWGGFAVDNATLTRFFALHFLLPFVIVAFAVLHLLFLHETGSNNPLGINS
                     DGEKIPFHSYYTFKDLVGFLVVMFLLSMLALFAPQLLTDPENFIPANPLVTPVHIQPE
                     WYFLFAYAILRSIPNKLGGVIALVMSIAILFILPFTHLGKFRSMAFYPLNQILFWFYV
                     GMFFILTWIGACPVEAPYEQIGQVFTVLYFSYFIINPMVQVLWDNILDY"
     gene            7749..8888
                     /gene="CYTB"
                     /locus_tag="AYC16_gp09"
                     /db_xref="GeneID:26832244"
     tRNA            8892..8956
                     /locus_tag="AYC16_gt13"
                     /product="tRNA-Ser"
                     /anticodon="(pos:8922..8924,aa:Ser,seq:tga)"
                     /db_xref="GeneID:26832245"
     gene            8892..8956
                     /locus_tag="AYC16_gt13"
                     /db_xref="GeneID:26832245"
     tRNA            complement(8960..9029)
                     /locus_tag="AYC16_gt14"
                     /product="tRNA-Thr"
                     /anticodon="(pos:complement(8995..8997),aa:Thr,seq:tgt)"
                     /db_xref="GeneID:26832265"
     gene            complement(8960..9029)
                     /locus_tag="AYC16_gt14"
                     /db_xref="GeneID:26832265"
     CDS             9048..9344
                     /gene="ND4L"
                     /locus_tag="AYC16_gp08"
                     /codon_start=1
                     /transl_table=5
                     /product="NADH dehydrogenase subunit 4L"
                     /protein_id="YP_009227962.1"
                     /db_xref="GI:992329549"
                     /db_xref="GeneID:26832266"
                     /translation="MSTFYLTMLSMFGVFMALLALSLQYKHLLSVLLSLEAITMNLFI
                     MLFALSTNVTYSGETSLILITLGACEASLGLAILVAIIRSEGNDYVSSFSMHKC"
     gene            9048..9344
                     /gene="ND4L"
                     /locus_tag="AYC16_gp08"
                     /db_xref="GeneID:26832266"
     CDS             9338..10711
                     /gene="ND4"
                     /locus_tag="AYC16_gp07"
                     /codon_start=1
                     /transl_table=5
                     /product="NADH dehydrogenase subunit 4"
                     /protein_id="YP_009227963.1"
                     /db_xref="GI:992329550"
                     /db_xref="GeneID:26832246"
                     /translation="MLGVIFMSLTFLLLPNSKWSWYHKMWSLALGSLISIIHLFNPFF
                     SYESINSFLSFDSMSSILISLTLWISLMMMLASQNSVKISKNNYLLFSSFVLGLNLIL
                     VLTFLSSSILIFYFLFEASLIPTLLLILGWGYQPERLQAGMYMMIYTVAASLPLLFTI
                     LWASQTLSSSDILMISSLRLHPYNTEYLWAWNFLTLLCFTAFLVKLPMFTVHLWLPKA
                     HVEAPVAGSMVLAAVLLKLGGYGILRVYQYFNFISSQTCIIIFSLAIWGGVITSIVCF
                     RQVDLKSLIAYSSIGHMSLMLAGAFSNTSWGWSGALILMLSHGFCSSALFALANYTYE
                     KTHTRSLFLSKGMLMLLPLLAMWWFLFCIMNMAAPPSINLLGEIMIFPSTIFSSKYYL
                     ISLGLMSFLAALYSMYLYTSTQHGGSPKFVKPFNDFKSTGFSLFLLHWIPGNFLILKS
                     DLISMWI"
     gene            9338..10711
                     /gene="ND4"
                     /locus_tag="AYC16_gp07"
                     /db_xref="GeneID:26832246"
     tRNA            10711..10776
                     /locus_tag="AYC16_gt15"
                     /product="tRNA-His"
                     /anticodon="(pos:10741..10743,aa:His,seq:gtg)"
                     /db_xref="GeneID:26832247"
     gene            10711..10776
                     /locus_tag="AYC16_gt15"
                     /db_xref="GeneID:26832247"
     CDS             10777..12498
                     /gene="ND5"
                     /locus_tag="AYC16_gp06"
                     /codon_start=1
                     /transl_table=5
                     /product="NADH dehydrogenase subunit 5"
                     /protein_id="YP_009227964.1"
                     /db_xref="GI:992329551"
                     /db_xref="GeneID:26832267"
                     /translation="MYMNLKSSSISSLFLLTYSAVLFPITMMFILQSKNIILEWSIFQ
                     MSSCSMTLMLILDPVSLSFSNVVCLISGCVMMFSSSYMSHDPFLKRFVWLVMLFVMSM
                     NLLVFIPSLPALLLGWDGLGIVSFALVIYYQNMKSLGAGMVTVLANRIGDVMILISIG
                     ILVLQGHWSILSIWDFYLTSWLALTVTLAAMTKSAQIPFSSWLPAAMAAPTPVSALVH
                     SSTLVTAGIFLIIRFFPFLETIPAFKPSLLFISVLTLLMAGIGANYENDLKKIIALST
                     LSQLGVMMMSLGLGMPYLALFHLYTHALFKALLFLCAGMFIHNSSNTQDIRHMGLLFS
                     QAPLTTTCMNIANLSLCGAPFLSGFYSKDLILELSLHNPTSFLMVVLIFLATGMTAAY
                     SFRLSFCSLWGHMKGSSYHEKQELDSYVNWATTILSLMAVIAGFALQNIFLQFNPFPF
                     ILPMYLKMLTIFVIISGIMLAFLVWDTDHNEKKMNKMKFFFSTMWFLAPISTQPLTKF
                     SMLLGSNIIKSIDMGWLEILGGQGTNLVASSMSTKNQSIQIKSFNFFIALILFFVLVM
                     FFSKGIF"
     gene            10777..12498
                     /gene="ND5"
                     /locus_tag="AYC16_gp06"
                     /db_xref="GeneID:26832267"
     tRNA            12498..12565
                     /locus_tag="AYC16_gt16"
                     /product="tRNA-Phe"
                     /anticodon="(pos:12531..12533,aa:Phe,seq:gaa)"
                     /db_xref="GeneID:26832248"
     gene            12498..12565
                     /locus_tag="AYC16_gt16"
                     /db_xref="GeneID:26832248"
     CDS             12622..13401
                     /gene="COX3"
                     /locus_tag="AYC16_gp05"
                     /codon_start=1
                     /transl_table=5
                     /product="cytochrome c oxidase subunit III"
                     /protein_id="YP_009227965.1"
                     /db_xref="GI:992329552"
                     /db_xref="GeneID:26832268"
                     /translation="MARNPFHLVEFSPWPLTGSMGALFLTSGLAGWFHGYGYITALLG
                     VFLIIMTMIQWWRDVIREATYQGFHTIQVSKGLRWGMILFIVSEVCFFFAFFWAYFHS
                     SLAPSMELGSCWPPAGITPLNPFEVPLLNTGVLLASGVTVTWAHHSLMEGDNPGGLQG
                     LVATVILGVYFTFLQACEYYEASFTIADGVYGSSFFVATGFHGLHVLIGSTFLLVCLV
                     RVWLQHFSTGHHFGFEAAAWYWHFVDVVWLFLYMSIYWWGC"
     gene            12622..13401
                     /gene="COX3"
                     /locus_tag="AYC16_gp05"
                     /db_xref="GeneID:26832268"
     tRNA            13420..13487
                     /locus_tag="AYC16_gt17"
                     /product="tRNA-Lys"
                     /anticodon="(pos:13451..13453,aa:Lys,seq:ttt)"
                     /db_xref="GeneID:26832249"
     gene            13420..13487
                     /locus_tag="AYC16_gt17"
                     /db_xref="GeneID:26832249"
     tRNA            13489..13558
                     /locus_tag="AYC16_gt18"
                     /product="tRNA-Ala"
                     /anticodon="(pos:13521..13523,aa:Ala,seq:tgc)"
                     /db_xref="GeneID:26832269"
     gene            13489..13558
                     /locus_tag="AYC16_gt18"
                     /db_xref="GeneID:26832269"
     tRNA            13561..13631
                     /locus_tag="AYC16_gt19"
                     /product="tRNA-Arg"
                     /anticodon="(pos:13592..13594,aa:Arg,seq:tcg)"
                     /db_xref="GeneID:26832270"
     gene            13561..13631
                     /locus_tag="AYC16_gt19"
                     /db_xref="GeneID:26832270"
     tRNA            13641..13708
                     /locus_tag="AYC16_gt20"
                     /product="tRNA-Asn"
                     /anticodon="(pos:13672..13674,aa:Asn,seq:gtt)"
                     /db_xref="GeneID:26832271"
     gene            13641..13708
                     /locus_tag="AYC16_gt20"
                     /db_xref="GeneID:26832271"
     tRNA            13722..13789
                     /locus_tag="AYC16_gt21"
                     /product="tRNA-Ile"
                     /anticodon="(pos:13751..13753,aa:Ile,seq:gat)"
                     /db_xref="GeneID:26832272"
     gene            13722..13789
                     /locus_tag="AYC16_gt21"
                     /db_xref="GeneID:26832272"
     CDS             13793..14146
                     /locus_tag="AYC16_gp04"
                     /codon_start=1
                     /transl_table=5
                     /product="NADH dehydrogenase subunit 3"
                     /protein_id="YP_009227966.1"
                     /db_xref="GI:992329553"
                     /db_xref="GeneID:26832273"
                     /translation="MLSSFLSSVIAVALSIIVMTLGWVLAKRAISDREKNSPFECGFD
                     PIKSARLPFSLRFFLLAIIFLIFDVEIVLLFPVLASMAGSFSFPLMTGTFIFLMILIL
                     GLFHEWNEGSLDWAQ"
                     /standard_name="ND3 CDS"
     gene            13793..14146
                     /locus_tag="AYC16_gp04"
                     /db_xref="GeneID:26832273"
     tRNA            14146..14215
                     /locus_tag="AYC16_gt22"
                     /product="tRNA-Ser"
                     /anticodon="(pos:14174..14176,aa:Ser,seq:gct)"
                     /db_xref="GeneID:26832274"
     gene            14146..14215
                     /locus_tag="AYC16_gt22"
                     /db_xref="GeneID:26832274"
ORIGIN      
        1 atgcgttgat tattttctac aaaccataaa gacattggaa cactgtatat tcttttcggt
       61 atatgatccg gattagttgg gacagcctta agacttctta ttcgtgctga attaggccaa
      121 ccaggagcac ttcttggtga cgaccaactt tataatgtaa ttgttacagc tcacgctttt
      181 gtaataattt ttttcttagt aatacctata atgattgggg gatttggaaa ttgattagtt
      241 cctcttatgt taggagctcc tgatatggct tttcctcgat taaataatat aagtttttga
      301 ttacttcctc ctgctttact tcttttacta tcttcagctg ctgttgaaag aggggttggg
      361 actgggtgaa ctgtttaccc tcctttatct gctaatttag ctcatgctgg aggttcagta
      421 gatttagcta ttttttctct tcatcttgca ggtgtttctt ctattttagg agctgtaaac
      481 tttattacaa ctattattaa catacgatga cgtggaatgc aatttgagcg tcttccttta
      541 tttgtatgat ctgtgaaaat tactgctatt ttattacttc tttctcttcc ggttctagct
      601 ggagctatta caatactgtt aacagatcga aattttaata cggcattctt tgaccctgcc
      661 ggaggtggag atcctatttt atatcaacat ttattttggt tttttggaca tcctgaggta
      721 tatattttaa ttcttcccgg atttggaata atttctcata ttgttagcca ctattcttct
      781 aaaaaagaaa catttggaac tttagggatg atttatgcca tgttagctat tggtattctt
      841 ggatttattg tgtgagctca ccatatgttt acagtaggaa tggatgtaga tactcgggct
      901 tattttacag cagctactat aattattgct gtgcctacgg gaattaaagt atttagttga
      961 cttgcaacaa ttcatggtgc taaaattaag tatgaaactc caatgttatg ggcattaggg
     1021 tttatttttt tatttacagt agggggttta acagggattg tcttatctaa ttcttcttta
     1081 gatattatac tgcatgatac atattatgta gtagcccatt tccattacgt cctttctatg
     1141 ggagcagtat tcgctttatt tggggctttt aattactgat ttcctttatt gagtggagta
     1201 acaataaatg atcgatgaac aaaagctcat ttttatatta tgtttattgg ggtaaatgtg
     1261 acatttttcc cacaacattt cttaggatta gccggaatac cacgacgtta ctcagactat
     1321 cctgattgct atacaaaatg aaatgttgtc tcttcaattg gttcaataat ttcttttgta
     1381 gctgtattat actttatggt aattgtctga gaagccttag tctctcaacg aagtgtgatt
     1441 tgaagaactc atttaaggac agctttagaa tgagataata ttttacctgc tgacttccat
     1501 aatgccccag aaacaggagc attagtagct agttagtttt aatagtttac tataattttt
     1561 acgacatgag cctatgagga caattaggat ttcaagatgc agcttctcct ttaatagaag
     1621 aattaatttt ttttcatgac catgctatga taattttagt aataattatt agcttagtag
     1681 gttatgctgc agtatcttta atagtaaata agtatacttg ccgttcatta gtggaaggtc
     1741 aagcaattga aactatttga acaattattc cagcttttat tctaattttt ttagctttac
     1801 cttctttgcg tttattatat ttacttgatg aaattggtga ttgtagatta actgttaaga
     1861 gtattggaca tcaatgatat tgaagttacg aatattcaga ttattcaaac attgaatttg
     1921 attcatatat aattccaact aatgaattag agcctggtga ttttcggtta cttgaagtag
     1981 atcaccgagt tgtgttaccc actcaaactg accttcgtgt cttggtaact tcagctgatg
     2041 ttattcacgc atgaactgtt ccttcattag gggtaaaagt agatgctatt ccaggtcgat
     2101 tgaatcaatt aggattcttc attaagtatc ctggagtatt ttatggtcag tgttctgaaa
     2161 tttgtggagc taatcattca tttatgccta ttgtggtaga ggctgttcca ctaaagaatt
     2221 tcttggaatg agctattaat gtgtcagact aaaaagttag ttaaaacata atataaggtt
     2281 gtcagcctta cgttactaat taaacttagt actttttaca tgcctcaatt atctcccctg
     2341 aattgaatct tattatttgt tttattttga gtagctgtac taactatatc tgtattaatt
     2401 tgatgatcta ataaagtttt ctttcaagga gaaaatctaa cttcaactcc gctaaaagaa
     2461 aataaatgaa attgataact aaagaatgct tgtagacatt ttttcttctt ttgatgataa
     2521 taatcaggtt tttatatcac tatatgtatt aatgtgaatt ttctctctaa tcactattgt
     2581 tttatttagt tcttcgtatt gagtaatatc cccccggtga ctaagaattg tgagtatttt
     2641 taaagatact gcttcttccc aagttttccg atctttcgga attaatatag gagggtttgt
     2701 aaatattatt acaggtttat ttttattttt aattcttata aatttaagag gattagttcc
     2761 ttatgttttt agaccaacta gtcatttagc agtatcacta tctttgggtt tacctttatg
     2821 gttaacatta attgtgtcgg cggtttttta taatccaagc tcagttgtag cagggctttt
     2881 acctatagga gcaccagctc ctttaaatcc ttttttagtt attattgaaa cagtaagaat
     2941 tatggtgcgt ccaattactt tgtcagtacg attaactgca aatataagag ctggacacat
     3001 tgttcttaca ttaattggga actacttaac agctagtttt tttatgtcat ctattttttc
     3061 tatattgttg cttttatcaa ttcaagttct atatacagtc tttgaattcg gtattgggtt
     3121 gattcaagct tacatttttt gtctcctaat tactttatat tctgatgaac accctcatta
     3181 gtaattaaaa tctgaatact aattactttt taaaaacatt aagttgtaaa agaacttatg
     3241 ttcatttttg gggtatgaac ccaatagctt catatttagc ttattttaca gttttgttgg
     3301 gaagaattaa ctccgttaat agatctacag tctaccgctt attagactca gccaccaaac
     3361 aaacacacca ggaaattttt cctttctcga ttttgcaggt cgatgtttta ttataaacta
     3421 tggcgagcaa ggtttaaaga tctttcttta tattaagctt tgaaggctca tagtttatgt
     3481 taacttaaaa ccttaccagg aggaactgaa cctctcctaa gaaatcaaaa ttctttgtgc
     3541 ccttacaccg ctttgtaata tcttttttaa atttttttaa tcttcttact tggaaggcaa
     3601 gtgtactata tcatactcaa aagatatatt tataagatag ttatttctaa taaataactt
     3661 tattccttta gaatgaaaat ctaatgtgca attacaccat agaaactatt atttaataaa
     3721 taaaatgagt ttaaagattt cattttaata aaagtaatca tttttaaaaa gcattaacta
     3781 actaagcttg gctctgactt aataatatag caggaacata gtaatacaca tggtttttat
     3841 agaaagaggt gaggtaagaa taaatgtaat ttaggtaaat tatgaaaatc tacattattt
     3901 cttaaagtat tatagatata gaaaatgctt tgaaaagtcc cactaacacc agtgctgaag
     3961 gttaattaaa gggtgaaaac ctgaattaac tttgtacatt agatcaggtt aacttggtgc
     4021 cagcatccgc ggttatacca agtgattaag ttatatctat aggtaaaaag acagttaggt
     4081 ttatagataa tatttagttt attgaacatc tataaaaaag taaaatttgt atatagatag
     4141 ctaatctaga aataactata atagctgaag ctgtgatagt cttgagggaa actgggatta
     4201 gataccccat tattcttgac tgtaaatata attaaattta ccagagtact atgaatagtt
     4261 aaaaatttaa aactcaaagg gcttggcggt gttttagacc tatcagggga acctgtctcg
     4321 taatcgacaa tccacgttat atctaacctt attttgtact cagtttgtat accgtcgtcg
     4381 tcaggtaact tttaaaaata tagaagttag caataaaaac tatgtaagtt aagacgtcag
     4441 atcaaggtgc agcctataat aaggagagga tgggttacaa ttataaaact tataattacg
     4501 gaaatttaaa tgaaataata tttggaagga ggacttgaaa gtaaactaaa atatataaat
     4561 agtttgaata aggctctgaa acgtgcacac atcgcccgtc gctctcgttg aaaaatgaga
     4621 taagtcgtaa catagcaggg gtaatggaaa ttgtccctag atgaaaaaac atagtataat
     4681 ataatacatt tcacttacac tgaaaatata cttaaatcat aagttgtttt taattaaata
     4741 tcttggtcta tagttaacaa aaattaactt attcaaaaca tttttaaatt tagtaaaagt
     4801 gatagaaaat tattaaataa gatctaagaa aagtactgta aaggaattaa tttaattaag
     4861 ttaaagaaaa aattaatatt tgtacctttc gcatcatggt ttagctagat atttattttt
     4921 tcttaaattt ctcgaaatcc gatgagttat ctttattcag tatcttagta ctaaaagagt
     4981 agttgtagca aaaactttct tagaaataaa gatggaaatg aaattttatt cgtatcggat
     5041 gatagctagt tcttctaaaa ggcatataag tgctctaaat taatttaatt tttataatat
     5101 aagttataaa aaggatttaa tttaattaaa tttttgagga taagctcgaa aattaataat
     5161 atatttgcat tatattctta ctaaaattta agcttgaaag tagctataat tttgagtttg
     5221 ttataattcc attagttaat taagaagata attaatttgc ttaaaataaa tgaagaaaac
     5281 ttaataatta aattaagctg aattaatgct aaaatgagta ttatactaat ttatgtattt
     5341 ttaacaattt ataagttaaa atttattttt atttttcaaa caaaaattat aaaaaggaac
     5401 tcggcaaata cacattctgc ctgtttagca aaaacatggc tccttgaaca ctgataataa
     5461 ggagtcggac ctgcccagtg aattttttaa cggccgcggt actctgaccg tgcaaaggta
     5521 gcataatcat ttgccttata attgaaggct agtatgaatg gtttgacaag aatgtagctg
     5581 tctctttata atttaataga attttatttt caggtgaaga agcctgtatt taattaaaag
     5641 acaagaagac cctatcgagc ttgaaaaaac ttaatagaat taaagttaat atttataaaa
     5701 aattgtctat taaacatttt agttggggcg actgaggaac ataaaaagct tcctttataa
     5761 actgatttaa atcaaactag aattgatcca aaatattttg attaaaggaa ttagttaccg
     5821 tagggataac agcattatct tttttaagag ctcatatcga aaaaaaggtt tgtgacctcg
     5881 atgttggacc agaatatcct aaaggtgcag cagcctttaa gggttggtct gttcgaccat
     5941 taaaattcta cgtgatctga gttcagaccg gcgtgagcca ggtcagtttc tatctttaat
     6001 tatatagata agtttagtac gaaaggacca acttaccata aaacattatt acttactgat
     6061 taaatttaat tgactattaa ataatcaaat tagcaaaatt aatgcaattg acttaggatc
     6121 aatagatata ggtgaaattc ctttatttga taataaaggt ggcagatgaa gtgcattagg
     6181 tttaagccct aaatataaag atgaaatttc ttttctttat aatgtatatt tctattattt
     6241 caacagtgtt tgcttatatt tgtattttat tggcagtcgc tttttttact cttttagaac
     6301 gtaaaggatt gagatatatt caaattcgaa aagggcctaa taaagtgggg tttatggggc
     6361 ttccacaacc cttagctgac gcagctaagc ttttgacaaa agaaattgca aaaccaacaa
     6421 tagcaaatta ttccccttat tttattgctc ctgtttttag ctttatttta gctttgttgc
     6481 tttggcagct ttaccccact ttgtattctt gttcttattt taaatgaggc gttttatttt
     6541 tcttatgtgt ttcaggtata aatgtttatg ggactctact agctggatga gcatcaaatt
     6601 ctaaatatgc cttgctaggt agtcttcgag ctattgctca aactatttca tatgaagtta
     6661 gaatggcttt aattcttctt tttcctctat ttttggttgg aagatttagt tttattgaaa
     6721 ttaaagaatc tcaagaattt atttgacttg cttttcttat aatcccggtt tcattaatat
     6781 ggtttgtaac ttgtattgct gaaacaaatc gggctccatt tgattttgca gaaggagaat
     6841 ctgagttagt ttcaggtttt aatatcgaat atggagccgc tggctttgct ttgatttttt
     6901 tagctgaata tgctaatatt ttagttataa gcttattttc tgctttactc ttctttggag
     6961 gaagttcaat agtgtttatc gaaagggatt tagcttttat gtttaaagta ttattctttg
     7021 cttttgcatt tatttgagta cgtggtagat atccacgatt ccgttatgac ttattaataa
     7081 atttaacatg aaaaggattt ttaccggctg cattaagttt tcttttacta gtagcaggcc
     7141 tttcttcttt cttatactac taatttttaa cgaaaatgta gtttaacaaa aatattagca
     7201 ttggaagcta aagcttgggt tttaatccca catttcgaaa tgagagcact aattgttttt
     7261 agtataactt tatctagttt ccttttattg cctttaataa tacagccttt aagattagga
     7321 ttagtaatta tagcttctac tcttttaata tgttttatta gggctattac attatcatca
     7381 tggtacggtt atattttatt tcttatctat gtaggagggc ttctagttat atttgcttat
     7441 gtagcagcat tatccccaaa tgtactattt ggtaaaggaa ctccaataat tttttttagt
     7501 gttataattt ttcctctttg tgctattttt tattttttac ctttagttga tatgtcttct
     7561 atagcttatt taaatatttt tactgaaata aagtttttaa aaatttacgg tattgaatta
     7621 gtggcacccc aaataatttc aattttaatt ggtttagctc ttattctttt aattaactta
     7681 attgttgttg taaaaatttg ttactaccaa caagcctctc ttcgtccatt tagaagatag
     7741 atagacatat gcgaagtcct attcgaaaag tacatcctgt tttaaaggtt ataaatggag
     7801 ctttagttga tcttccggct ccatcaaatt tatctatttg atgaaatttt ggttcactac
     7861 tagggttatg tttaggtatt caaattgtaa caggtttatt tctatcaata cattatactg
     7921 ctcatgtaga tttagccttt agttctgtaa ttcatatttc tcgagacgtt tcttatgggt
     7981 gattacttcg agctcttcat gctaatgggg catcttgatt ttttatttgt ctttatttac
     8041 atgctggtcg aggtatatat tatggctctt acgttaatat tcatacctga aatattggtg
     8101 taatcttatt atttttaact ataggaacgg ctttcttagg ctatgtgctt ccttgagggc
     8161 agatatcttt ttggggagct actgttatta ctaatttatt atcagctgtc ccttatgtgg
     8221 gaaagataat agtagaatga gtatgaggag gatttgctgt agataatgca actttaactc
     8281 gattttttgc tttacacttt cttttacctt ttgttattgt agcttttgcc gttcttcatt
     8341 tgttgttctt acatgaaaca ggttctaata atccgctagg tattaacaga gatggggaaa
     8401 aaattccatt ccattcttac tacacattta aagacctggt tggtttttta gtggttatat
     8461 ttcttttaag aatgctagct ttatttgcac ctcagttatt aacagacccg gaaaatttta
     8521 ttcctgctaa ccctttagta actcctgtcc atattcaacc ggaatgatat ttcctttttg
     8581 cttatgctat tttacgatct attccaaata agttaggtgg ggttattgca ttagttatat
     8641 caattgctat cttatttatt cttcctttta ctcatctagg taaatttcgt tctatagcat
     8701 tttatccttt gaatcaaatt ttattttgat tctatgttgg gatgtttttt attctcactt
     8761 gaattggagc ctgccctgta gaagctccct atgaacaaat tggacaagtt tttactgttc
     8821 tatatttttc atattttatt attaacccta tagttcaagt gttatgggat aatattttag
     8881 attattagta cacaaagttg tttcctgggg aaaatttgtc ttgaaaacaa atttgaagtg
     8941 ttcaattcac ttaataactt agcaataaga gataataata ctcacctttg acttacaaga
     9001 ccaatgctct atgttaagct attattgcta ctaaatataa ttaagaaatg agaacatttt
     9061 atttaactat acttagaata tttggagttt ttatggcttt gctagctctt tctttacagt
     9121 acaaacattt attgagagtt ttactaagct tagaagctat tactataaat ttatttatta
     9181 tgctctttgc tttatcaaca aatgtaactt ataggggaga aacttcattg attcttatta
     9241 ctttgggagc ttgtgaagct agcttagggt tagccattct agtagcaatt attcgttcag
     9301 aaggaaatga ttacgtatca aggttttcta tgcataaatg ttaggtgtaa tctttataag
     9361 tttaactttt ctcttgctac ctaatagaaa atgatcttga tatcataaaa tatggtcttt
     9421 agctttagga agcttgattt ctattattca cttatttaat ccattttttt catatgaatc
     9481 tattaattct tttttaagat ttgattcaat gtccagaatt ttaatttcac taactttatg
     9541 aatttcatta ataataatat tagcaagaca aaatagagta aaaatttcta aaaataatta
     9601 tttattattc tcaagatttg tcctaggact aaatttaatt ttagtcctta cttttttatc
     9661 ttctagaatt ttaatttttt attttctttt cgaagcttca ttaatcccta ctcttttatt
     9721 aattctagga tgaggctatc aaccagaacg acttcaagca ggaatgtaca taataattta
     9781 cacagtggcg gcttctttgc ccttactatt tactatttta tgagcttctc aaaccctatc
     9841 gtcaagggat attttaataa ttagaagact acgtctccac ccttataaca cggagtattt
     9901 atgagcctga aattttttaa cactattatg ctttactgct tttctagtta aattacccat
     9961 gtttactgta catttatgac ttccaaaagc acacgttgaa gcccctgtag ccggatcaat
    10021 agtattagct gcagttctac taaagcttgg agggtatgga attttacggg tatatcaata
    10081 ttttaatttt atttcttctc agacttgtat tattatcttt tccttagcaa tctgaggagg
    10141 agtaattaca agaattgttt gtttccggca agttgattta aagtcattga ttgcttactc
    10201 ttcaattggg catatatctt taatattagc tggagctttt tcaaacacat cttgaggatg
    10261 aagaggtgca ttaattttaa tactatctca tgggttttgt tcttcagcac tttttgcgtt
    10321 agctaactat acttatgaaa aaacccacac acgaagatta tttctcagaa aaggtatgct
    10381 aatattacta ccccttcttg caatatgatg attcctattt tgtattataa acatagcagc
    10441 ccctccaaga attaatttat taggagaaat tataattttt ccttctacta tttttagctc
    10501 taaatattat ctcatttccc taggattaat aagcttttta gccgctctgt acagaatata
    10561 tctatataca agaactcaac atggagggag tcctaagttt gtaaaacctt ttaatgactt
    10621 taaatctact ggatttagct tatttttatt acactgaatt cccggtaatt ttttaatttt
    10681 aaaaagcgat ttaatttcaa tatgaatcta gtcaagttag tttaataaaa acgtcagcct
    10741 gtggatttga agatgaaaat ctaattttac ttgaccatgt atataaattt aaagtcttct
    10801 tctattagtt cattatttct cttaacatat agagcagttc tattcccaat cacaataata
    10861 tttatccttc aaagaaaaaa tatcattcta gaatgatcaa tttttcaaat aagctcatgt
    10921 agaataactt taatactaat tttagatcct gtaagcctta gttttagtaa tgttgtctgt
    10981 ttaatttcag gttgtgtaat aatattttct tcaagatata tatctcatga ccctttttta
    11041 aagcgctttg tttgacttgt aatattattt gttatatcta taaacctact agtttttatt
    11101 ccaagactac cagcattact attaggttga gatggtttag ggattgtttc atttgcatta
    11161 gtaatttatt accaaaatat aaaatctctg ggtgcaggta tagtaacagt tttagcaaat
    11221 cgaattgggg atgtaataat tttaatttca attggaattt tagttttaca aggacattga
    11281 tctattctat caatttgaga cttttatctt acatcatgat tagctcttac agtaacttta
    11341 gctgctataa caaaaagagc acaaattccc ttttctagat gacttccagc cgcaatagca
    11401 gccccaactc ctgtttctgc tttagttcac tcatcaaccc tagttactgc tgggattttc
    11461 ttaattattc gtttttttcc gtttttagaa acaattccag catttaaacc ttcattatta
    11521 tttatttctg tgctaactct tttgatggca ggaattggtg ctaattacga aaacgactta
    11581 aaaaagatta ttgctttatc tactttaagg caattagggg taataataat aagattaggc
    11641 ttagggatac cttatttagc tttattccat ctttacaccc atgctttatt taaggcttta
    11701 ttattcttat gtgctgggat atttatccat aacagatcaa atactcaaga tattcgtcat
    11761 ataggactct tgttttctca agctcctcta acaacaacat gtataaatat tgctaattta
    11821 tcactttgtg gtgctccttt cttaagagga ttttactcta aagacttaat tttagaacta
    11881 tctcttcata accctactag tttccttata gtggtactta tttttttagc caccggaata
    11941 actgcagctt actcattccg tttatctttt tgttctcttt gaggacacat aaaaggatct
    12001 tcttaccatg aaaaacaaga attagattct tatgttaatt gggcaacaac aatcttaagt
    12061 ttaatagccg taattgccgg gtttgctctc caaaatattt ttcttcaatt taaccctttt
    12121 ccttttattc ttcctatgta tttaaaaata ttaacaattt ttgtaatcat ctcaggtatt
    12181 atactagcat ttttagtctg agacacagat cataatgaaa aaaagataaa taaaataaaa
    12241 ttcttttttt caactatgtg atttttagct ccaatttcaa ctcaacctct tactaaattt
    12301 tcaatacttt taggaagaaa tattattaaa tctattgata tagggtgact agaaatttta
    12361 ggtggtcaag gtacgaatct agttgcgtca tcaatatcta caaaaaatca aagaatccaa
    12421 attaaatctt tcaatttttt tattgcttta attttatttt ttgtcttagt aatattcttt
    12481 tcaaaaggaa ttttttagcc ttgatagctt aatttttaga gcatagcact gaagatgcta
    12541 gggtggcaat tattgcctca aagcaagcca gcgctggtca gagcagcgct ggcttattag
    12601 agagcatata aattattaat catggcacgt aatccttttc atttagttga gtttagacca
    12661 tgacctttaa ctggttctat aggagcattg tttcttacat ctgggttagc tgggtggttc
    12721 catgggtatg gttatattac agcattgctt ggagtgtttc tcattattat aactatgatt
    12781 caatgatgac gagatgttat tcgagaggct acttaccaag ggtttcatac aattcaggtt
    12841 tctaaaggac ttcgttgagg gataatttta tttattgttt cagaggtttg tttctttttt
    12901 gctttctttt gagcttattt tcatagtaga ctagctccta gcatggagtt aggatcgtgt
    12961 tgacctccgg caggaattac acctttaaat ccatttgaag tacctttatt aaatacaggg
    13021 gtattgctag cttctggtgt aactgtaact tgagctcacc acagattaat agaaggagat
    13081 aaccctggag gtttacaagg acttgtagct acagtgattt taggggttta tttcactttc
    13141 ttgcaagctt gtgaatatta tgaggcttca tttactattg cggatggagt atatggttca
    13201 agtttttttg tagctacagg atttcatgga cttcatgttc ttattggtag gacgttttta
    13261 ctcgtgtgtt tagtacgtgt atgactacaa cacttttcta cgggtcatca tttcgggttt
    13321 gaggctgcgg cttgatactg acattttgtt gatgtagttt gattattttt atatatgtca
    13381 atttattgat gaggatgtta aattaatttt atgttaaatt cttagatgac tgagatataa
    13441 gtgttagatt tttaatctaa aaacggcaat atttgtgcct ctaagagttg acttgatact
    13501 ttaaagtaaa agatctgatt tgcattcaga caataagttt ttgaaacttt cgggtcaata
    13561 agtataaaaa gcgagaaatt tgcatacggt ttcggcccgt agattggggg tgaaagtccc
    13621 tttttatatt agattaagta taaatgaaag ccaaaaaaga ggcgcctagc tgttaattag
    13681 gagaatgtaa tataaattac tcatttagta tatatgttct aagtactacg ccggatgaac
    13741 ggaaatcatt gatgttgatt aatatgggat gaatatgtct ctagtactaa aaatgctaag
    13801 tagattttta agaagagtta ttgctgtggc tttatctatt attgttatga ccctcggttg
    13861 agttttagct aaacgagcta ttagtgatcg tgaaaaaaac tctccttttg agtgtgggtt
    13921 tgacccaatt aagtcggctc ggttaccttt ttcccttcga ttttttttgt tggctattat
    13981 ttttttaatt tttgatgtag agattgttct tttattccca gtattagcaa gaatggccgg
    14041 tagattttcg tttcctttaa taacaggaac atttattttt ttaataattc ttattttagg
    14101 gctatttcat gagtgaaatg aaggttcatt agattgagct cagtaaagaa aaaacttgga
    14161 gtaaaacagg gctgctaact ttgttttggg taattcgatt ttatcctttt tcttatgttt
    14221 tcaagacttc catttggtta tatatttatg tcagtaatag gaattggtac tttgctttct
    14281 gtgtcttcta ttcattggtt aagaatttga gccggattag aaattaattt aattgggttt
    14341 ttaccaatat tagtatacca aaaaagtgta tctgagagtc aatcagctgt taaatacttt
    14401 attattcaag ctttaggttc taggttttta atatttggca gtcttttagt ttttaatata
    14461 tcttttacct gggatatgta cactaaaatt agtagtccta gaattctagg gtttattgtt
    14521 ttaattagag gtttatgtat taagttagga ctctttcctt ttcattattg gttgcccgga
    14581 gttatggctg gactaccttg agtttcttgt ttaattctag ctacgtgaca aaagcttgct
    14641 ccgttatttt taattctttg tttattagag cttaggcagt cttatactat agtttttatt
    14701 ctttgtttag ttagtgtagg ttctacatta attggagggg taggaggtat aaatcaaact
    14761 caaattcgag ctcttttagc atattcttca attagtcatc taggttgaat aacatttgca
    14821 cttcttcata gggaatggac aataaaaata tacttaggga tttatgtatt aattagaatt
    14881 tctttattta taagtctttg gtataatgat tctgggatga taaaagatat taataactta
    14941 aaaaatagtg gttttgcagc cttaacaatt atactacttc ttttatcttt aggtggattg
    15001 cctcctttgt taggattcat ttctaaatga ttagtaatta cagtaggtgt ggagggacct
    15061 tgagcacttg ctatttttgg gttaatttta ggctctttaa taaggttatt ttattaccta
    15121 agattgtttt tttcagtatt tttaagaaac ttaaaaaaat atggtattaa taatcaagaa
    15181 ttaggacata gagtaataat tttgattaat acttttaatg ttttaggggg tattttgatt
    15241 ttaataattt ctttattaag ttcagtata
//
