# Supplementary material for: Relation between mitochondrial DNA hyperdiversity, mutation rate and mitochondrial genome evolution in Melarhaphe neritoides (Gastropoda: Littorinidae) and other Caenogastropoda
Source: Sci Rep. 2018 Dec 19;8:17964. doi: 10.1038/s41598-018-36428-7 (PMC6299273; doi:10.1038/s41598-018-36428-7)
Supplement: Supplementary file 3 — Supplementary Dataset 1 [file 41598_2018_36428_MOESM3_ESM.zip › Naticarius hebraeus NC_028002.gb]

LOCUS       Naticarius_hebra       15384 bp    DNA     linear   INV 31-JAN-2018
DEFINITION  Naticarius hebraeus mitochondrion, complete genome.
ACCESSION   NC_028002
KEYWORDS    RefSeq.
SOURCE      mitochondrion Naticarius hebraeus
  ORGANISM  Naticarius hebraeus
            Eukaryota; Metazoa; Lophotrochozoa; Mollusca; Gastropoda;
            Caenogastropoda; Hypsogastropoda; Littorinimorpha; Naticoidea;
            Naticidae; Naticarius.
REFERENCE   1  (bases 1 to 15384)
  AUTHORS   Osca,D., Templado,J. and Zardoya,R.
  TITLE     Caenogastropod mitogenomics
  JOURNAL   Mol. Phylogenet. Evol. 93, 118-128 (2015)
  PUBMED    26220836
  REMARK    Publication Status: Available-Online prior to print
REFERENCE   2  (bases 1 to 15384)
  CONSRTM   NCBI Genome Project
  TITLE     Direct Submission
  JOURNAL   Submitted (08-OCT-2015) National Center for Biotechnology
            Information, NIH, Bethesda, MD 20894, USA
REFERENCE   3  (bases 1 to 15384)
  AUTHORS   Osca,D., Templado,J. and Zardoya,R.
  TITLE     Direct Submission
  JOURNAL   Submitted (27-JAN-2015) Biodiversidad y Biologia Evolutiva, Museo
            Nacional de Ciencias Naturales CSIC, Jose Gutierrez Abascal,
            Madrid, Madrid 28006, Spain
COMMENT     REVIEWED REFSEQ: This record has been curated by NCBI staff. The
            reference sequence is identical to KP716634.
            ##Assembly-Data-START## Assembly Method :: Sequencher v. 5; CLC
            genomics v. 5 Sequencing Technology :: Sanger dideoxy sequencing;
            Illumina ##Assembly-Data-END## COMPLETENESS: full length.
FEATURES             Location/Qualifiers
     source          1..15384
                     /organism="Naticarius hebraeus"
                     /organelle="mitochondrion"
                     /mol_type="genomic DNA"
                     /db_xref="taxon:488663"
     CDS             1..1536
                     /gene="COX1"
                     /locus_tag="APQ73_gp01"
                     /codon_start=1
                     /transl_table=5
                     /product="cytochrome c oxidase subunit I"
                     /protein_id="YP_009169434.1"
                     /db_xref="GI:937546443"
                     /db_xref="GeneID:26042512"
                     /translation="MRWLFSTNHKDIGTLYILFGMWSGLVGTALSLLIRAELGQPGAL
                     LGDDQLYNVIVTAHAFVMIFFLVMPMMIGGFGNWLVPLMLGAPDMAFPRLNNMSFWLL
                     PPALLLLLSSAAVESGVGTGWTVYPPLSGNLAHAGGSVDLAIFSLHLAGASSILGAVN
                     FITTIINMRWRGMQFERLPLFVWSVKITAILLLLSLPVLAGAITMLLTDRNFNTAFFD
                     PAGGGDPILYQHLFWFFGHPEVYILILPGFGMISHIVSHYSSKKETFGTLGMIYAMLA
                     IGVLGFIVWAHHMFTVGMDVDTRAYFTAATMIIAVPTGIKVFSWLATIHGAKIKYETP
                     MLWALGFIFLFTVGGLTGIVLSNSSLDIMLHDTYYVVAHFHYVLSMGAVFALFAAFNY
                     WFPLLSGVTLHSRWTKAHFYIMFIGVNVTFFPQHFLGLSGMPRRYSDYPDCYTKWNVV
                     SSIGSMISFVAVLYFMVIVWEALVAQRSVIWSTHLSTALEWDNILPSDFHNAPETGAL
                     VAN"
     gene            1..1536
                     /gene="COX1"
                     /locus_tag="APQ73_gp01"
                     /db_xref="GeneID:26042512"
     CDS             1553..2239
                     /gene="COX2"
                     /locus_tag="APQ73_gp02"
                     /codon_start=1
                     /transl_table=5
                     /product="cytochrome c oxidase subunit II"
                     /protein_id="YP_009169435.1"
                     /db_xref="GI:937546444"
                     /db_xref="GeneID:26042476"
                     /translation="MSLWGQLGFQDAASPLMEELIFFHDHAVMILVMIISLVGYAAVC
                     LMGNKFTCRSLVEGQEIETIWTIIPAIILIFLALPSLRLLYLLDEVGDCGLTLKSIGH
                     QWYWSYEYSDFLNIEFDSYMIPTNELESGDFRLLEVDHRIVLPTQTDIRVLVTSADVI
                     HSWAIPALGVKADAIPGRLNQLSFYIKYPGVFYGQCSEICGANHSFMPIVVEAIPLEN
                     FMKWVVHVSE"
     gene            1553..2239
                     /gene="COX2"
                     /locus_tag="APQ73_gp02"
                     /db_xref="GeneID:26042476"
     tRNA            2245..2312
                     /gene="trnD-guc"
                     /locus_tag="APQ73_gt01"
                     /product="tRNA-Asp"
                     /note="anticodon:guc"
                     /db_xref="GeneID:26042477"
     gene            2245..2312
                     /gene="trnD-guc"
                     /locus_tag="APQ73_gt01"
                     /db_xref="GeneID:26042477"
     CDS             2314..2472
                     /gene="ATP8"
                     /locus_tag="APQ73_gp13"
                     /codon_start=1
                     /transl_table=5
                     /product="ATP synthase F0 subunit 8"
                     /protein_id="YP_009169436.1"
                     /db_xref="GI:937546445"
                     /db_xref="GeneID:26042478"
                     /translation="MPQLSPLNWIFLFLLFWTAVLMVSVLIWWSKKIYFLTKTSDVTD
                     AKENKWNW"
     gene            2314..2472
                     /gene="ATP8"
                     /locus_tag="APQ73_gp13"
                     /db_xref="GeneID:26042478"
     CDS             2475..3170
                     /gene="ATP6"
                     /locus_tag="APQ73_gp12"
                     /codon_start=1
                     /transl_table=5
                     /product="ATP synthase F0 subunit 6"
                     /protein_id="YP_009169437.1"
                     /db_xref="GI:937546446"
                     /db_xref="GeneID:26042479"
                     /translation="MLVDIFSSFDDSNQVFMSMYFLMWIFSLVVILIFSSSYWIALPS
                     WLAFINTFKDTGSSQIFRSFGLNLGGFLNVVSGLFLFLIFMNLSGLIPYVFSPTSHLA
                     VSLSLGLPLWLSLIISAIFFNPSSVIAGLLPMGAPAPLNPFLVIIETVSIMVRPITLS
                     VRLTANMSAGHIVLTLIGNYLTASFFLSGVFSMVLLISIQIFYTIFEFGISMIQAYIF
                     CLLITLYSDEHPH"
     gene            2475..3170
                     /gene="ATP6"
                     /locus_tag="APQ73_gp12"
                     /db_xref="GeneID:26042479"
     tRNA            complement(3203..3269)
                     /gene="trnM-cau"
                     /locus_tag="APQ73_gt02"
                     /product="tRNA-Met"
                     /note="anticodon:cau; tRNA-Met2"
                     /db_xref="GeneID:26042480"
     gene            complement(3203..3269)
                     /gene="trnM-cau"
                     /locus_tag="APQ73_gt02"
                     /db_xref="GeneID:26042480"
     tRNA            complement(3275..3340)
                     /gene="trnY-gua"
                     /locus_tag="APQ73_gt03"
                     /product="tRNA-Tyr"
                     /note="anticodon:gua"
                     /db_xref="GeneID:26042481"
     gene            complement(3275..3340)
                     /gene="trnY-gua"
                     /locus_tag="APQ73_gt03"
                     /db_xref="GeneID:26042481"
     tRNA            complement(3342..3409)
                     /gene="trnC-gca"
                     /locus_tag="APQ73_gt04"
                     /product="tRNA-Cys"
                     /note="anticodon:gca"
                     /db_xref="GeneID:26042482"
     gene            complement(3342..3409)
                     /gene="trnC-gca"
                     /locus_tag="APQ73_gt04"
                     /db_xref="GeneID:26042482"
     tRNA            complement(3410..3475)
                     /gene="trnW-uca"
                     /locus_tag="APQ73_gt05"
                     /product="tRNA-Trp"
                     /note="anticodon:uca"
                     /db_xref="GeneID:26042483"
     gene            complement(3410..3475)
                     /gene="trnW-uca"
                     /locus_tag="APQ73_gt05"
                     /db_xref="GeneID:26042483"
     tRNA            complement(3477..3537)
                     /gene="trnQ"
                     /locus_tag="APQ73_gt06"
                     /product="tRNA-Gln"
                     /db_xref="GeneID:26042484"
     gene            complement(3477..3537)
                     /gene="trnQ"
                     /locus_tag="APQ73_gt06"
                     /db_xref="GeneID:26042484"
     tRNA            complement(3546..3612)
                     /gene="trnG-ucc"
                     /locus_tag="APQ73_gt07"
                     /product="tRNA-Gly"
                     /note="anticodon:ucc"
                     /db_xref="GeneID:26042485"
     gene            complement(3546..3612)
                     /gene="trnG-ucc"
                     /locus_tag="APQ73_gt07"
                     /db_xref="GeneID:26042485"
     tRNA            complement(3621..3687)
                     /gene="trnE-uuc"
                     /locus_tag="APQ73_gt08"
                     /product="tRNA-Glu"
                     /note="anticodon:uuc"
                     /db_xref="GeneID:26042486"
     gene            complement(3621..3687)
                     /gene="trnE-uuc"
                     /locus_tag="APQ73_gt08"
                     /db_xref="GeneID:26042486"
     rRNA            3688..4658
                     /locus_tag="APQ73_gr02"
                     /product="12S ribosomal RNA"
                     /db_xref="GeneID:26042487"
     gene            3688..4658
                     /locus_tag="APQ73_gr02"
                     /db_xref="GeneID:26042487"
     tRNA            4659..4726
                     /gene="trnV-uac"
                     /locus_tag="APQ73_gt09"
                     /product="tRNA-Val"
                     /note="anticodon:uac"
                     /db_xref="GeneID:26042510"
     gene            4659..4726
                     /gene="trnV-uac"
                     /locus_tag="APQ73_gt09"
                     /db_xref="GeneID:26042510"
     rRNA            4727..6158
                     /locus_tag="APQ73_gr01"
                     /product="16S ribosomal RNA"
                     /db_xref="GeneID:26042488"
     gene            4727..6158
                     /locus_tag="APQ73_gr01"
                     /db_xref="GeneID:26042488"
     tRNA            6159..6226
                     /gene="trnL-uaa"
                     /locus_tag="APQ73_gt10"
                     /product="tRNA-Leu"
                     /note="anticodon:uaa"
                     /db_xref="GeneID:26042511"
     gene            6159..6226
                     /gene="trnL-uaa"
                     /locus_tag="APQ73_gt10"
                     /db_xref="GeneID:26042511"
     tRNA            6232..6300
                     /gene="trnL-uag"
                     /locus_tag="APQ73_gt11"
                     /product="tRNA-Leu"
                     /note="anticodon:uag"
                     /db_xref="GeneID:26042489"
     gene            6232..6300
                     /gene="trnL-uag"
                     /locus_tag="APQ73_gt11"
                     /db_xref="GeneID:26042489"
     CDS             6301..7242
                     /gene="ND1"
                     /locus_tag="APQ73_gp11"
                     /codon_start=1
                     /transl_table=5
                     /product="NADH dehydrogenase subunit 1"
                     /protein_id="YP_009169438.1"
                     /db_xref="GI:937546447"
                     /db_xref="GeneID:26042490"
                     /translation="MYLSIISSLLTYICVLLAVAFFTLLERKGLSYIQIRKGPNKVGV
                     AGLPQPIADAAKLLTKEIAKPTMANYSPYFGAPIFSFVLALLLWQLYPSLYSLSYFKW
                     GILFFLCVSSLNVYGTLLAGWASNSKYALLGSLRAIAQTISYEISMALILLFPLFLVG
                     TFSFIEIKESQEYIWLSFLMFPVSLMWFVTCVAETNRAPFDFAEGESELVSGFNIEYG
                     SAGFALIFLAEYANILIMSLLSALLFFGGSSMIIFESDIAFMLKILFFAFVFIWVRGS
                     YPRFRYDLLMNLTWKSFLPASLCFLLLIYILSYLLYY"
     gene            6301..7242
                     /gene="ND1"
                     /locus_tag="APQ73_gp11"
                     /db_xref="GeneID:26042490"
     tRNA            7244..7311
                     /gene="trnP-ugg"
                     /locus_tag="APQ73_gt12"
                     /product="tRNA-Pro"
                     /note="anticodon:ugg"
                     /db_xref="GeneID:26042491"
     gene            7244..7311
                     /gene="trnP-ugg"
                     /locus_tag="APQ73_gt12"
                     /db_xref="GeneID:26042491"
     CDS             7314..7814
                     /gene="ND6"
                     /locus_tag="APQ73_gp10"
                     /codon_start=1
                     /transl_table=5
                     /product="NADH dehydrogenase subunit 6"
                     /protein_id="YP_009169439.1"
                     /db_xref="GI:937546448"
                     /db_xref="GeneID:26042492"
                     /translation="MTASILMAFVMSSVFMFPLMAQPLSLGLSIMISTGLMCMLASML
                     LSSWYGYILFLIYVGGLLVMFAYVSALSPNVLFTGMGAFILFAFLLILSTIVFYFYSF
                     TDTNMISYASELSELKSLKTYGSQLVSPHTTSILVGLGIILLINLVVVVKICYYQQAP
                     LRPFSK"
     gene            7314..7814
                     /gene="ND6"
                     /locus_tag="APQ73_gp10"
                     /db_xref="GeneID:26042492"
     CDS             7824..8963
                     /gene="CYTB"
                     /locus_tag="APQ73_gp09"
                     /codon_start=1
                     /transl_table=5
                     /product="cytochrome b"
                     /protein_id="YP_009169440.1"
                     /db_xref="GI:937546449"
                     /db_xref="GeneID:26042493"
                     /translation="MRSPLRKSHPILKMVNNLLVDLPAPLNLSVWWNFGSLLGLCLVI
                     QILTGLFLSMHYTAHVDLAFSSVVHISRDVSYGWLLRAIHANGASWFFICIYFHIGRG
                     MYYGSHVNMHTWNIGVVLLLLTMGTAFLGYVLPWGQMSFWGATVITNLLSAVPYLGKM
                     LVEWVWGGFAVDNATLTRFFALHFLLPFAIAGLTMLHLLFLHETGSNNPLGLNSDGDK
                     VPFHSYYSFKDLVGFVVMLGLLTFLVLFFPQLLTDPENFIPANPLVTPVHIQPEWYFL
                     FAYAILRSIPNKLGGVIALVASVVILFIVPLTHLGKFRSFSFYPLNQILFWTFLGIFL
                     ILTWIGSCPVEAPYEQIGQVFTVLYFMYFILVPLTQMLWDNILDF"
     gene            7824..8963
                     /gene="CYTB"
                     /locus_tag="APQ73_gp09"
                     /db_xref="GeneID:26042493"
     tRNA            8971..9037
                     /gene="trnS-uga"
                     /locus_tag="APQ73_gt13"
                     /product="tRNA-Ser"
                     /note="anticodon:uga"
                     /db_xref="GeneID:26042494"
     gene            8971..9037
                     /gene="trnS-uga"
                     /locus_tag="APQ73_gt13"
                     /db_xref="GeneID:26042494"
     tRNA            complement(9056..9123)
                     /gene="trnT-ugu"
                     /locus_tag="APQ73_gt14"
                     /product="tRNA-Thr"
                     /note="anticodon:ugu"
                     /db_xref="GeneID:26042495"
     gene            complement(9056..9123)
                     /gene="trnT-ugu"
                     /locus_tag="APQ73_gt14"
                     /db_xref="GeneID:26042495"
     CDS             9131..9427
                     /gene="ND4L"
                     /locus_tag="APQ73_gp08"
                     /codon_start=1
                     /transl_table=5
                     /product="NADH dehydrogenase subunit 4L"
                     /protein_id="YP_009169441.1"
                     /db_xref="GI:937546450"
                     /db_xref="GeneID:26042496"
                     /translation="MSTFSLTLISMLGFMMALIALSLQYKHLLSILLSLEAATMNLFI
                     MMFSLANNMSFNGEMSLILITLGACEASLGLSILVSMIRAQGNDYVSSFSSQKC"
     gene            9131..9427
                     /gene="ND4L"
                     /locus_tag="APQ73_gp08"
                     /db_xref="GeneID:26042496"
     CDS             9421..10794
                     /gene="ND4"
                     /locus_tag="APQ73_gp07"
                     /transl_table=5
                     /product="NADH dehydrogenase subunit 4"
                     /protein_id="YP_009169442.1"
                     /db_xref="GI:937546451"
                     /db_xref="GeneID:26042497"
                     /translation="MLGIIMMTSFSLFISSKVWSWYQKIWVLSLISLLSFFHLFSSSW
                     NYEQFNMYMTQDSMSSMLISLTLWIGLMMMIASQSSVKMKENSSNLFCLFILLLTLVL
                     IAAFSMTSVMHFYFLFEASLIPTLMLILGWGYQPERLQAGMYMMIYTVAASLPLLLII
                     IWMMSEISSSNMLMISSLRFEYVDINMKWTWNFMTFMIFTAMLVKLPMFTVHLWLPKA
                     HVEAPVAGSMVLAAILLKLGGYGILRMYQYFNFFYSSSIILIFSLGLWGGVLTSIICF
                     RQIDFKSLIAYSSVGHMSLMLAGAXSNSSWGWSGALVLMISHGFCSSALFALANFTYE
                     KVHSRSLFLAKGMLMLLPLLTLWWFMFSIMNMAAPPSINLLGEIMIFPSILFSSSYYL
                     LSLGLMSFLAALYSMYLFTCSQHGGSPKYIKPFSNFSSLGYSLLFLHWLPANALIMKS
                     EIVFMWM"
     gene            9421..10794
                     /gene="ND4"
                     /locus_tag="APQ73_gp07"
                     /db_xref="GeneID:26042497"
     tRNA            10801..10867
                     /gene="trnH-gug"
                     /locus_tag="APQ73_gt15"
                     /product="tRNA-His"
                     /note="anticodon:gug"
                     /db_xref="GeneID:26042498"
     gene            10801..10867
                     /gene="trnH-gug"
                     /locus_tag="APQ73_gt15"
                     /db_xref="GeneID:26042498"
     CDS             10868..12589
                     /gene="ND5"
                     /locus_tag="APQ73_gp06"
                     /note="TAA stop codon is completed by the addition of 3'
                     Aresidues to the mRNA"
                     /codon_start=1
                     /transl_except="(pos:12566,aa:TERM)"
                     /transl_table=5
                     /product="NADH dehydrogenase subunit 5"
                     /protein_id="YP_009169443.1"
                     /db_xref="GI:937546452"
                     /db_xref="GeneID:26042499"
                     /translation="MFLKLKSSSISSLFLLFYSLMIFPITCYFIMNNLSYLIEWSIFT
                     MSSCTMSFSIIIDPISLSFSNVVCLISGCVMMFSSSYMSHDPFLKRFTWLVMLFVMSM
                     NLLVFIPSLPALLLGWDGLGIVSFALVIYYQNMKSLGAGMLTVLANRIGDVMILISIG
                     ILVLQGHWLITLMFDFHLNVMVALTILIAAMTKSAQIPFSSWLPAAMAAPTPVSALVH
                     SSTLVTAGVFLLIRFFPFLTTCSFFKPTLLFVSVLTLLMAGIGANYENDLKKIIALST
                     LSQLGVMMMSLGMGMSNLALFHLYTHALFKAMLFLCAGAIIHNSANTQDIRCMGMMFS
                     QAPLTIACMNIANLSLCGAPFLSGFYSKDLILEISLFEPTNLLMVILIFLATGMTAAY
                     SLRLSFCSLWSTAKNLPMHAKHEKDYYINSSTVILSLCAISAGFFLQNIFLSFNPCPF
                     IIPFAYKMLTITVILLGIFFAAILWDEDFFPSKMNKMKYFFTTMWFLAPISAQPLTSF
                     SMLLGTNLMKSIDQGWLEIMGGQGTLMLVSSLSKENQGIQMKSFNFLISLMIFALFII
                     "
     gene            10868..12589
                     /gene="ND5"
                     /locus_tag="APQ73_gp06"
                     /db_xref="GeneID:26042499"
     tRNA            12592..12658
                     /gene="trnF-gaa"
                     /locus_tag="APQ73_gt16"
                     /product="tRNA-Phe"
                     /note="anticodon:gaa"
                     /db_xref="GeneID:26042500"
     gene            12592..12658
                     /gene="trnF-gaa"
                     /locus_tag="APQ73_gt16"
                     /db_xref="GeneID:26042500"
     CDS             12716..13495
                     /gene="COX3"
                     /locus_tag="APQ73_gp05"
                     /transl_table=5
                     /product="cytochrome c oxidase subunit III"
                     /protein_id="YP_009169444.1"
                     /db_xref="GI:937546453"
                     /db_xref="GeneID:26042501"
                     /translation="MSTNFTLFMGRNPFHLVEFSPWPLTGSMGALFLTSGLAGWFHGY
                     SYITMVLGLILIAVTMVQWWRDVIREATFQGFHTMQVSKGLRWGMILFIVSEVCFFFA
                     FFWAYFHSSLAPSIELGSCWPPMGITPLNPFEVPLLNTGVLLASGVTVTWAHHSLMEG
                     DRLGGTQGLAITVILGGYFSFLQGMEYYEASFTIADGAYGSTFFVATGFHGLHVLIGS
                     TFLSVCLARVWLQHFSTGHHFGFEAAAWYWHFVDVVWLFLYLCIYWWGC"
     gene            12716..13495
                     /gene="COX3"
                     /locus_tag="APQ73_gp05"
                     /db_xref="GeneID:26042501"
     tRNA            13520..13591
                     /gene="trnK-uuu"
                     /locus_tag="APQ73_gt17"
                     /product="tRNA-Lys"
                     /note="anticodon:uuu"
                     /db_xref="GeneID:26042502"
     gene            13520..13591
                     /gene="trnK-uuu"
                     /locus_tag="APQ73_gt17"
                     /db_xref="GeneID:26042502"
     tRNA            13596..13662
                     /gene="trnA-ugc"
                     /locus_tag="APQ73_gt18"
                     /product="tRNA-Ala"
                     /note="anticodon:ugc"
                     /db_xref="GeneID:26042503"
     gene            13596..13662
                     /gene="trnA-ugc"
                     /locus_tag="APQ73_gt18"
                     /db_xref="GeneID:26042503"
     tRNA            13678..13746
                     /gene="trnR-ucg"
                     /locus_tag="APQ73_gt19"
                     /product="tRNA-Arg"
                     /note="anticodon:ucg"
                     /db_xref="GeneID:26042504"
     gene            13678..13746
                     /gene="trnR-ucg"
                     /locus_tag="APQ73_gt19"
                     /db_xref="GeneID:26042504"
     tRNA            13748..13817
                     /gene="trnN-guu"
                     /locus_tag="APQ73_gt20"
                     /product="tRNA-Asn"
                     /note="anticodon:guu"
                     /db_xref="GeneID:26042505"
     gene            13748..13817
                     /gene="trnN-guu"
                     /locus_tag="APQ73_gt20"
                     /db_xref="GeneID:26042505"
     tRNA            13827..13897
                     /gene="trnI-gau"
                     /locus_tag="APQ73_gt21"
                     /product="tRNA-Ile"
                     /note="anticodon:gau"
                     /db_xref="GeneID:26042506"
     gene            13827..13897
                     /gene="trnI-gau"
                     /locus_tag="APQ73_gt21"
                     /db_xref="GeneID:26042506"
     CDS             13898..14251
                     /gene="ND3"
                     /locus_tag="APQ73_gp04"
                     /codon_start=1
                     /transl_table=5
                     /product="NADH dehydrogenase subunit 3"
                     /protein_id="YP_009169445.1"
                     /db_xref="GI:937546454"
                     /db_xref="GeneID:26042507"
                     /translation="MLSTVLSSVIGLALSILVMSLGWILSKRALSDREKNSPFECGFD
                     PIKSARLPFSLRFFLLAIIFLIFDVEIVLLFPVLVGMSMGFSFNMMFCSFVFLVILLV
                     GLFHEWNEGSLDWAQ"
     gene            13898..14251
                     /gene="ND3"
                     /locus_tag="APQ73_gp04"
                     /db_xref="GeneID:26042507"
     tRNA            14252..14319
                     /gene="trnS-gcu"
                     /locus_tag="APQ73_gt22"
                     /product="tRNA-Ser"
                     /note="anticodon:gcu"
                     /db_xref="GeneID:26042508"
     gene            14252..14319
                     /gene="trnS-gcu"
                     /locus_tag="APQ73_gt22"
                     /db_xref="GeneID:26042508"
     CDS             14320..15381
                     /gene="ND2"
                     /locus_tag="APQ73_gp03"
                     /codon_start=1
                     /transl_table=5
                     /product="NADH dehydrogenase subunit 2"
                     /protein_id="YP_009169446.1"
                     /db_xref="GI:937546455"
                     /db_xref="GeneID:26042509"
                     /translation="MFSGLPFGFLFIFTMTFGTLFSISSSHWLGIWAGLEINLIGFLP
                     ILVYQKSMSESESAVKYFIVQALGSSLLMFGSLSGCSILFSWENISSLDFSLMSLLII
                     SSGLITKMGMFPFHYWLPSVMAGLPWVSCMLLATWQKIAPILLINSLFELNFMYYFML
                     TICFLAGTSSIVGGIGGMNQTQIRAILAYSSIGHLGWMVFALSQSVWAMKMYFSIYIL
                     ISLCIFINLWYMNLNIMKSLNTLMKFSVYSSTSVMVMLMSLGGLPPLLGFISKWVVIV
                     SSMNNIFWSFLLLLILGSVMSLFYYLSLYFSVFLGSSKKFYLKSMTNEGLSFFTMSSL
                     FMNLVGGVFLLFLNILMSI"
     gene            14320..15381
                     /gene="ND2"
                     /locus_tag="APQ73_gp03"
                     /db_xref="GeneID:26042509"
ORIGIN      
        1 atgcgttgac tattttcaac aaatcataaa gatattggta ctttgtacat tttatttggt
       61 atatgatctg ggttagttgg gactgctctt agtttgctta ttcgagctga attaggacaa
      121 ccaggagctt tacttggtga tgatcaactc tataatgtga ttgttacagc tcatgccttt
      181 gtaataattt tttttcttgt tatacctata atgattggtg ggtttgggaa ttgattagtt
      241 cctttaatac ttggagctcc tgatatagct tttcctcgtt taaataatat aagcttttga
      301 cttttgcctc cagctttatt attattactt tcttcagcag ctgttgaaag tggagtagga
      361 actggatgaa cagtttatcc tcctttatca ggtaatttag ctcatgccgg tggatctgta
      421 gatttagcaa ttttttcgct tcatttagct ggtgcttctt caattttagg agctgtaaat
      481 tttattacta ctattattaa tatacgatga cgaggaatac aatttgagcg attgccttta
      541 tttgtatgat ctgtaaaaat tactgctatt ttattacttc tttctttacc tgtattggct
      601 ggtgctatta ctatactttt aactgatcga aattttaata ctgctttttt tgatccagca
      661 ggaggtggag atcctatttt atatcaacat ttattttgat tctttggaca tccagaagta
      721 tatattttaa ttcttcctgg gtttggaata atttctcata ttgtaagtca ttattcttca
      781 aaaaaagaaa cttttggtac gttaggaata atttatgcga tattagctat tggtgtatta
      841 ggatttattg tatgagctca tcatatattc acagttggaa tggacgtgga tactcgtgca
      901 tattttacag ctgctactat aattattgct gttccaactg gaattaaagt atttagatga
      961 cttgcaacta ttcatggagc taagattaaa tatgagactc ctatactttg agctttagga
     1021 tttatttttc tttttactgt ggggggatta acaggaattg ttttatctaa ttcgtctctt
     1081 gatattatat tacatgatac ttattatgta gttgctcatt ttcattatgt attatctata
     1141 ggagctgtat ttgctctatt tgcggctttt aattattgat ttcctttgct gtcaggtgtt
     1201 actttacact cacgatggac aaaagcacat ttctatatta tatttattgg agtaaatgta
     1261 acttttttcc cacaacactt tttaggatta agtggtatac cacgacggta ttcagactat
     1321 ccagactgtt atacaaaatg aaatgtagta tcctctattg gttcaataat ttcatttgta
     1381 gctgttttat attttatagt aattgtatga gaggctttag tagctcaacg tagtgtaatt
     1441 tgaagaactc atctaagaac tgccttagag tgagataata ttttaccaag agattttcat
     1501 aatgccccag agactggagc attagttgcc aattaattta atattataag atatgagtct
     1561 atgaggtcag ttaggattcc aagatgctgc atctccttta atagaggaat taattttttt
     1621 tcatgatcat gcagtgatga ttttagttat aattatcagt ttagttggtt acgctgctgt
     1681 atgtttaatg ggtaacaaat ttacttgtcg ttcccttgtt gaaggtcaag aaattgaaac
     1741 tatttgaact attattcctg caattatttt aattttttta gcacttcctt ctctacgttt
     1801 attatatctc ttagatgaag ttggggattg tggattaaca ttaaaaagta ttggacatca
     1861 atgatattga agttatgaat attctgattt tttaaatatt gagtttgatt cttatataat
     1921 tccaactaac gaattagaaa gaggcgactt ccgtttacta gaagtagatc accgaattgt
     1981 attacctact caaacagata ttcgagtact agttacatct gcagatgtaa ttcattcatg
     2041 ggcaattcct gcgcttggag taaaagcaga tgcaattcca ggtcgattaa atcaacttag
     2101 tttttatatt aaataccctg gtgtatttta tggacaatgt tctgaaattt gtggagctaa
     2161 tcattctttt atacctattg tagtggaagc tattccactg gaaaacttta tgaaatgagt
     2221 ggttcatgtt tctgaataaa ttataagaga ttagttaaaa tataatataa aattgtcagt
     2281 tttatgttac taatagggtt tagtatctct tgtatgcctc agctttctcc actaaattga
     2341 atttttttat ttttactatt ttgaactgcg gttttaatag tttctgtttt gatttgatga
     2401 tctaaaaaga tctatttttt aacaaagacg tcagatgtta ctgatgctaa agaaaataaa
     2461 tgaaattgat aagaatgcta gttgacattt tctcttcttt tgatgataga aatcaagttt
     2521 ttatatctat atatttttta atatgaattt tttctttagt tgttatttta atttttagtt
     2581 ctagttattg aattgcttta ccaagttgac ttgcctttat taatactttt aaagatacag
     2641 gatcatccca aatctttcga tcatttggat taaatttagg tggattttta aatgtagtaa
     2701 gaggtctatt tttattttta atttttataa atttaagagg attaattcct tatgttttta
     2761 gtcctactag tcatttagct gtatctttat ctttaggttt acctttatga ctttctttaa
     2821 ttatttctgc tatcttcttt aatccaagat ctgtaattgc tgggttatta cctataggag
     2881 ctccagctcc tctaaatccg tttttggtta ttattgaaac agtaagaatc atagttcgac
     2941 ccattacttt atctgtacga ttaacagcta atataagagc tggacatatt gtattaactt
     3001 taattggaaa ttatttaact gctagatttt tcctttcagg tgtattttca atagttcttc
     3061 ttatttccat tcaaattttt tatactattt ttgaatttgg tattagtatg attcaagctt
     3121 atattttttg tttattaatt actttatatt cagatgaaca tcctcattaa tttagatata
     3181 ataaactaat tatttaaatt aactgtaaaa gaactctagt tcatttttgg ggtatgaacc
     3241 caacagcttt atatttagct tattttacat acatttgttg aggaaattta attccgttaa
     3301 tagatctaca gtctatcgct tatttctcag ccatcaaaca aaacttgcta gaatatttaa
     3361 ttccattttc gaacttgcaa ttcaatgttt tatttaaact atagcaggtc aagatttaaa
     3421 aaattatttt tatttcaggc tttgaaggcc cacagttttt ttaacttaaa atcttaccag
     3481 gaggtatgat cctctcttaa gaaatcaaaa ttcttcgtgc ccgaacactg ctttgtaaat
     3541 ttttatatct cttttaaatt ctattaatct ttttacttgg aaggcaaatg tactatatca
     3601 tactcaagag ataaataaaa tatttctaat aatataattt tattctttta gaacgaaaat
     3661 ctaacgtgct taaaacactc tagaaatctt tgtttgtttt ttaaaaaata acatgtttct
     3721 ttaaaaatta ggaatattta tggaaaacat atttattttt tagtataaat aagcttggct
     3781 ctgactttaa aatataataa tagcaaagga atacacatgg tttttattga tagtagtgag
     3841 gttaataatt aaataattat ttgtaaaaaa caagaaagtt atttatttat taaagtatta
     3901 taaattatat aattctagga ctgaaccact atacaccagt gtcaaatatt aataaagaaa
     3961 cgaaagtttg ctttagatta gctaagagat ttggttaact tggtgccagc atccgcggtt
     4021 agaccaagaa atcaagttat ataatatagg taaaaagaca gttaaataaa tactattatg
     4081 tttttagatt ttttatttaa aagtaaaatt tgaatataaa aaaatatttt aatgaaaact
     4141 taaatttata ttgaagctgt gacaatttag ggataaacta ggattagatg ccctattatt
     4201 ctaaattata aatcgatatc ttatatattt acctgagtac tacgagtcca aaaacttaaa
     4261 actcaaagag cttggcggta ctttataccc ttcaggggaa cctgtctcat aatcgataat
     4321 ccacgtgaaa ccttaccttt tttagctacc atacagtatg tataccgtcg tcgttcaggc
     4381 aacttctaaa aatataaaag ttgacaagca agaattataa ataatctttg acgtcagatc
     4441 aaggtgcagc caataaaaag gagaggatgg gttacaatta ataattataa ttacggaata
     4501 aagaattaaa tgctttaatg aaggaggact tgaaagtaaa aatttatata taaatttttt
     4561 gaatatggct ctgaagtgtg cacacatcgc ccgtcgctct cgttgaaaaa tgagataagt
     4621 cgtaacatag taggggtaat ggaaattgtc cctggatgaa aaacgtagca taaattaatg
     4681 caattcattt acactgaata tatactttat ttataagtcg tttttaaaat aaaaatctta
     4741 attaatattt aatcataatt aaattgtcaa gaaacatcta ttaatattgt aaaggagatt
     4801 gaaactttat ttatcaataa tttttaagta ctgagaagga aacttattat tttttaaaaa
     4861 gtaatgattt tttcatgtac cttttgtatc atggtttagc tagatttaat ttagaattta
     4921 aaattctcga aacctaatga gctactttta tttatttatt ttagtatata aaaactagtt
     4981 gtagcaaaaa cttttttaaa aataaaagta gaaatgaaat tttatccgta ttaggtgata
     5041 gctagttctt ttttaaagat atagaagtat caaaacttat aaatataaat ttaaaatatg
     5101 ttaaatttag tatataaagt tggataaatt tttaaagata agcttaaaaa taaataaaat
     5161 tatttacatt aaactttttt gaaatttaag cttgaaaata gttaaaattt taaaatttgt
     5221 tataatttat taagattgaa aagaaaagat aaatatgtat aaaatttaaa aaagaattat
     5281 taaaaacaag aataataaat attaatgcta aaatgagtat tttatctata taattttttt
     5341 tgattattta aatatcaaaa ttgtaattat ttttctcaaa aaatttttat aaaggaactc
     5401 ggcaaatatt tactctgcct gtttatcaaa aacatggctc cttgtaaact aaaagataag
     5461 gagtcggacc tgcccagtga tatattaatt cattaataat tttttttctt gttatatcta
     5521 taatgattgg tgggtttggg ccaagaccga agcttgcggc cgcggtaccc tgaccgtgca
     5581 aaggtagcat aatcatttgc cctataattg agggctagta tgaatggttt gacaagagta
     5641 atactgtctc tataaaaatt tcctgaattt attttttagg tgaagaatcc taaataaaat
     5701 taaaagacaa gaagacccta tcgagcgtta aaatctattt ataaaataag aaraattata
     5761 aaakattttt agttataaaa aattttggtt ggggcgacta aggaacaaat aaagcttctt
     5821 ataattttaa aaatctataa ataatgatcc atttatttaa tgattaaaag aattagttac
     5881 cgtagggata acagcataat ccattttgag agttcatatc gaaaaatggg tttgtgacct
     5941 cgatgttgga ctagaatatc ctacaagatg cagaagtctt taagggttgg tctgttcgac
     6001 cattaaaatt ctacatgatc tgagttcaga ccggcgtgag ccaggtcagt ttctatcttt
     6061 aatttaaaat ttaaatttag tacgaaagga ccaatttaaa acaaaaattg tttatttttg
     6121 ataacttata attatttaat aaataaatta atatatacat agaaatggca gataagtgca
     6181 ttaggtttaa gccctaaata taaagatgaa agttcttttt tttatatatt tataaaggtg
     6241 gcagaataat gcattaggct taggacctaa atataaagat tttaagttct tttctttata
     6301 atgtatcttt ctattatctc ctcattatta acatatattt gcgtactatt agcggtcgct
     6361 ttttttactt tattagaacg aaaaggtttg aggtatattc aaattcgtaa agggccaaat
     6421 aaagtgggag tagctggtct tcctcagcct attgcagatg ctgctaaact tttaacaaaa
     6481 gaaattgcta agccaactat ggcaaattat tctccttatt ttggagcgcc tatttttagt
     6541 ttcgttttag ctcttctttt atgacagtta tatccaagtc tttattcctt aagatatttt
     6601 aaatgaggaa ttctattttt tctttgtgta tctagtttaa atgtatatgg aactttgtta
     6661 gctggatgag cttctaattc taaatatgct cttttaggaa gtcttcgagc tattgctcaa
     6721 acaatttctt acgaaattag tatagcttta attctgttat ttcctttatt tttagttgga
     6781 acttttagat ttatcgaaat taaagaatct caggaatata tttgattaag atttttaata
     6841 tttccagtat ctttaatatg atttgttact tgtgtagctg aaactaatcg tgctcctttc
     6901 gattttgccg aaggagaatc cgaattagta tcgggattta atattgaata tggctcagca
     6961 ggttttgctt taattttttt agctgaatat gctaatattt taattataag gcttctttct
     7021 gcccttctat tttttggtgg ttcttcaata attatttttg aaagtgatat tgcttttata
     7081 ttaaaaattt tattctttgc atttgttttt atttgagttc gtggtagata ccctcgtttt
     7141 cgttatgatc tgttaataaa tttaacttga aaaagctttc ttcctgcttc tttatgcttt
     7201 ttattattaa tttatatttt aaggtattta ttatattatt aaccgaaact gtagtttaaa
     7261 taaaacatta gcattggaag ttaaaaatta ggttataatc ctacagttcg acaatgacag
     7321 catcaattct tatagcgttt gtaatatcta gagtttttat atttccttta atagctcaac
     7381 cactaagttt aggattatct attataattt caactggttt aatatgtatg ttagcttcaa
     7441 tacttctttc ttcttgatat ggttatattc tttttttaat ttacgttgga ggtctattag
     7501 ttatatttgc atatgtatct gctctttctc ctaatgtttt atttacaggt ataggcgcct
     7561 ttattttatt tgcctttttg ttaattttat caactattgt tttttatttt tatagtttta
     7621 cagatactaa tataatttct tatgcatcag aactgtcaga attaaaaagt ttaaaaactt
     7681 atggaagaca attagtatct ccacacacca cttctatttt agttggtttg ggaattattt
     7741 tattaattaa cttagtagtt gtagtaaaaa tttgctatta tcaacaagca ccacttcgtc
     7801 cttttagtaa ataattttat tgtatgcgta gaccattacg aaaatcacat cctattttaa
     7861 aaatagtaaa taacttattg gttgatcttc cagctccttt aaatctttct gtatgatgaa
     7921 attttggttc acttttaggt ttatgtctag ttattcaaat tttgactgga ttatttcttt
     7981 ctatacatta tacagcacat gttgacttag catttagttc tgtagttcat attagacgag
     8041 atgttagtta tggttgactt ttacgagcta ttcatgctaa tggagcttct tgatttttta
     8101 tttgtattta ttttcatatt gggcgtggaa tatattatgg atcccatgta aatatacata
     8161 catgaaatat tggtgttgta cttctattat taaccatagg aaccgctttt ctaggttatg
     8221 tacttccttg aggtcaaata tccttttgag gagctacagt aattactaac ttgttgtctg
     8281 ccgttcctta tttaggtaaa atacttgtag aatgagtttg aggaggattt gctgttgata
     8341 atgcaacttt aactcgattc ttcgctctac attttttact tccttttgct attgctggtt
     8401 taactatatt acatctatta tttcttcatg aaacaggctc taataatcca ttaggtttaa
     8461 atagagatgg tgacaaagta ccatttcatt catattatag atttaaggat ttagtaggtt
     8521 ttgttgtaat attaggctta ttaacttttt tagtattatt ttttcctcaa ttattaacag
     8581 accctgaaaa ttttattcct gcaaatccat tagttactcc agttcatatt caaccggaat
     8641 gatattttct ttttgcatat gctattttac gttcaattcc taataaactt ggaggtgtta
     8701 ttgctttagt agcctctgta gtaattttat ttattgtacc tttaactcat ttaggaaaat
     8761 ttcgatcatt ttcattttat cctttaaatc aaattttatt ttgaactttt cttggaattt
     8821 ttcttatttt aacttgaatt ggtagttgtc cagtagaagc tccttatgaa caaattggtc
     8881 aggtatttac agtcctatat tttatatatt ttattttagt tccattaact caaatactat
     8941 gagataatat tttagatttt taaaacatat agttgttatc catggggaat atttgtcttg
     9001 aaaacaaatc ttgagtgttc gaatcactca acaacttaaa tatagtttaa tagttagtaa
     9061 tagaagtaga tatacttaac ctttgattta caagaccaat gctcctattt gagctactat
     9121 tacttatgat atgagaacat tttccttaac tttaattagt atattaggat ttataatagc
     9181 attaattgct ttatctttac aatataaaca cctattaaga attttattaa gattagaagc
     9241 tgctactata aatttattta ttataatatt ttctttagca aataatatat cttttaatgg
     9301 agaaatatct ttaattttaa ttactcttgg agcatgtgaa gcaagtcttg gtttatctat
     9361 tttagtttca ataattcgag ctcaaggaaa tgattacgtt tctagatttt cttcacaaaa
     9421 gtgctaggta ttattataat aacatctttt tcattgttta ttagatctaa agtttgaaga
     9481 tgatatcaaa aaatttgggt tctatcacta attagtttgc tttctttttt tcaccttttt
     9541 agttcttcat gaaattatga acaatttaat atatatataa ctcaggattc tatatcttca
     9601 atattaattt ccttaacttt atgaattggc ttaataataa taattgcaag acaatcaagg
     9661 gttaaaataa aagaaaatag aagaaattta ttttgtttat ttattttatt attaacatta
     9721 gttttaattg cagctttttc aataactaga gttatacatt tctattttct ttttgaagcg
     9781 tctcttattc ctactttaat attaatttta ggatgaggct atcaaccgga acgtttacaa
     9841 gctggaatat atataataat ttatacagtg gcagcatctc taccactttt attaattatt
     9901 atttgaataa taagagaaat ttcttcttca aatatattaa taatttcaag tttacgtttt
     9961 gaatatgtag atatcaatat aaaatgaact tgaaatttta taacatttat aatttttact
    10021 gccatactcg ttaagttacc tatatttaca gtacatttat ggttacctaa agcccatgta
    10081 gaagctcctg tagccggttc aatagtacta gcagccattc ttctaaaact aggaggttat
    10141 ggaattttac gaatatatca gtactttaat tttttttact ctagttctat tatcctaatt
    10201 ttttccttag gtttatgagg aggagttctt acaagaatta tttgttttcg acaaattgat
    10261 tttaaatcat taattgctta ttcttctgta ggacatatat cccttatatt agctggtgct
    10321 tyttctaata gttcatgagg atgaagagga gcattagtat taataatttc tcatggattt
    10381 tgttcctcag ccttatttgc tcttgctaat tttacttatg aaaaagttca cagacgaaga
    10441 ttatttttag ctaaaggaat acttatatta ttaccattat tgactctttg atgatttata
    10501 ttttctatta taaatatagc agcccctcca agaattaatc ttttaggaga aattataatt
    10561 tttccatcta ttctttttag ttcttcttat tatttgttat cattaggact tataagattt
    10621 ttagcagctt tgtatagaat atatttattt acatgcagtc aacatggtgg aagtcctaaa
    10681 tatattaaac cattttctaa ttttagatca ttaggttatt ctttactttt tctccattga
    10741 ttaccagcta atgctttaat tataaaaaga gaaatcgtat ttatatgaat ataatttaaa
    10801 attaagttag tttaaaaaca aaacattagt ttgtggaact aaaaataaga tatattctta
    10861 cttaatcatg tttcttaaac ttaaatcttc ttctattagt tctttatttt tactttttta
    10921 tagattaata atctttccaa ttacctgtta ttttattata aacaatttat cttacttaat
    10981 tgaatgaaga atttttacta taagttcctg tactataaga ttctctatca ttattgatcc
    11041 cattagactg agatttagaa acgtagtctg cttaatttca ggttgtgtta taatattttc
    11101 atcaagatat ataagtcatg acccattttt aaaacgattt acttgattag ttatattgtt
    11161 tgttatatca ataaatttat tagtttttat tccaagacta ccagcccttc ttttaggatg
    11221 agatggatta ggaattgttt cttttgcttt agttatttat taccaaaata taaaatcatt
    11281 aggagccggg atactaactg ttttagcaaa tcgaattgga gatgtaataa ttttaatttc
    11341 cattggtatt ctagtacttc aaggtcattg attaattact ttaatatttg attttcattt
    11401 aaatgttata gtagcattaa ctattctgat cgcagccata acaaaaagag ctcaaatccc
    11461 tttttctaga tgattaccag ctgcaatagc cgctccaact cctgtctcag ctttagttca
    11521 ctcttcaacc ttagttacag caggtgtatt tttattgatt cgcttttttc cttttttaac
    11581 aacttgttca ttttttaagc caactctttt atttgtttca gtattgactt tattaatagc
    11641 aggaattgga gctaattatg aaaatgattt aaaaaagatt attgctcttt ctaccttaag
    11701 tcaattaggt gtaataataa taagtttagg gataggaata tcaaatcttg cattatttca
    11761 tttatataca catgcacttt ttaaagcaat attatttctt tgtgctggag ccattattca
    11821 taatagagct aacacccaag atattcgttg cataggaatg atattcagac aggctccctt
    11881 aactattgct tgtataaata ttgccaattt atcattatgc ggtgcccctt ttttaagtgg
    11941 attttattca aaagatctta ttttagaaat ttctttattt gaaccaacaa atttattaat
    12001 agttatttta atttttttag ctactggaat aactgctgcc tattctttgc gtctttcctt
    12061 ttgttcttta tgaagaacag ctaaaaatct accaatacat gctaaacatg aaaaagatta
    12121 ctatattaat tcttctacag ttattcttag gttatgtgcg atttcagctg gatttttttt
    12181 acaaaatatt tttctttctt ttaatccatg cccttttatt attccatttg cttataaaat
    12241 gctgactatt acagttattc ttttaggtat tttttttgca gcaattcttt gagatgaaga
    12301 cttttttccc agaaaaataa ataaaataaa atactttttt acaactatgt gatttcttgc
    12361 tccaattaga gctcaacctt taactagctt ttcaatacta ttgggaacaa atttaataaa
    12421 atcaattgac caaggttgac ttgaaattat aggaggacaa ggaaccttaa tattagtaag
    12481 ttctttatct aaagaaaacc aaggaattca aataaaatca tttaattttc ttattagatt
    12541 aataattttc gctttattca ttattttaat aaaaaatatt ttattctaaa aattctaata
    12601 gcttataatt aagagcatag cactgaagat gctaaggaag cggttacgct ttaggatata
    12661 tgccagcgct atctaaaaag cgctggctat tataagaaca aattttactc tttttatggg
    12721 acgaaatcct tttcatttag tagaatttag accatgacct ttaactggtt ctataggagc
    12781 tttattttta acttctggat tagcaggttg atttcatggg tattcatata ttactatggt
    12841 tttaggttta attttaattg ctgtaacaat ggttcaatga tgacgagatg ttattcgaga
    12901 agcaactttt caaggatttc atacaataca ggtatctaaa ggacttcgat ggggaataat
    12961 tttatttatt gtttctgaag tatgtttctt ctttgctttt ttctgagctt attttcatag
    13021 aagtttggct cctagaattg aattaggttc ttgttgacct cctataggaa ttaccccttt
    13081 aaatcctttt gaagttcctt tattaaatac aggagtctta cttgcttctg gggtaacagt
    13141 tacatgagct catcatagat taatagaagg tgatcggtta ggtggtactc aaggtttagc
    13201 tattactgta attttaggtg gttattttag ttttttacaa ggtatggaat attatgaagc
    13261 tagttttaca attgctgatg gagcatatgg atctacgttt tttgtagcaa caggatttca
    13321 tggattacat gtattaatcg ggagaacttt tttatctgtt tgcttagctc gagtatgatt
    13381 acaacatttt tctacgggtc atcattttgg ttttgaagca gctgcttgat attgacattt
    13441 tgtagatgta gtttgattat ttttatatct atgtatttat tgatgaggat gttaatattt
    13501 aattgttaat aaattaagat cttagatgac tgagacataa gtgttagatt tttaatctaa
    13561 agacggcata aatataaaat gcctctaaga gttaagactt aatactttaa ataaaaagat
    13621 ttgatttgca ttcaaaaaat agattactaa atctttaggt catgtatata agtaaatgta
    13681 caaaaagcga gaaatttgca tccggtttcg gcccgtattt tagaggtgaa agtccttttt
    13741 tgtattttaa acaaaagcca aaaattagag gcgcctatct gttaattagg agaatgtaaa
    13801 atagattact tgtttagttt aaactaatgg tattacgccg gatgaacgga aatcattgat
    13861 gttgattaat atggaataat ttatttctaa tactataatg ttaagaactg ttttaagaag
    13921 agtaattggt ttagctttgt caattttagt tatatcatta ggatgaattt tatctaaacg
    13981 agctctaaga gatcgagaaa aaaattctcc ttttgaatgt gggtttgatc ctattaaatc
    14041 ggcacgatta cctttttcct tacgattttt tttattagct attatttttt taatttttga
    14101 tgtagaaatt gttctattat ttccggtatt agtaggaata aggataggat tttcttttaa
    14161 tataatattt tgttcatttg tttttttagt tattttactt gtaggattat ttcatgaatg
    14221 aaatgaagga tctttagatt gagcacaata aagaaaaaac taggagtaaa acagggctgc
    14281 taactttgtt ttgggtgatt cgagttcatc ctttttctta tgttttcagg attacctttt
    14341 ggatttttat ttatttttac tataactttc ggaaccttat tttcaatttc ttcatctcat
    14401 tgattaggaa tttgagctgg gttagaaatt aatctaattg ggtttttgcc tattttagtt
    14461 tatcaaaaga ggatatcaga aagagagtcg gctgtaaaat attttattgt tcaggcttta
    14521 ggttctagtc tactaatatt tggaagatta agaggatgta ggattttatt cagatgagaa
    14581 aatattagga gattagattt ttctttaata agtcttttaa ttattagaag aggattaatt
    14641 accaaaatgg gtatatttcc atttcattat tgattgccaa gagttatagc tggtcttcct
    14701 tgagtttcat gtatgctttt agcaacttgg caaaaaattg ctccaatttt attgattaat
    14761 tctttatttg aattaaattt tatatattac tttatattaa caatttgttt tttagctggg
    14821 acttcaagaa ttgtaggagg aattggtggt ataaatcaaa ctcaaattcg agcaattctt
    14881 gcttattcat ctattggaca tttaggttga atagtatttg ctttatctca aagagtttga
    14941 gctataaaga tatatttttc aatttatatt ttgatttctt tgtgtatttt tattaattta
    15001 tgatatataa atttaaatat tataaaaagt ttaaatacgt taataaaatt tagtgtatat
    15061 agaagtacta gagtaatagt aatgcttata tctttaggtg gattacctcc tttattagga
    15121 tttatttcta aatgagttgt aattgttagt agcataaata atattttttg atcattttta
    15181 cttttattaa ttttaggatc tgtgataagt ttattttatt atttaagttt gtatttttct
    15241 gtatttttag gatcttctaa aaagttttat cttaaaagaa tgactaatga aggattaaga
    15301 ttttttacaa tatcaagatt atttataaat ttagtaggag gtgtctttct tcttttttta
    15361 aatattttaa tgagaattta atta
//
