# Supplementary material for: Relation between mitochondrial DNA hyperdiversity, mutation rate and mitochondrial genome evolution in Melarhaphe neritoides (Gastropoda: Littorinidae) and other Caenogastropoda
Source: Sci Rep. 2018 Dec 19;8:17964. doi: 10.1038/s41598-018-36428-7 (PMC6299273; doi:10.1038/s41598-018-36428-7)
Supplement: Supplementary file 3 — Supplementary Dataset 1 [file 41598_2018_36428_MOESM3_ESM.zip › Neptunea arthritica KU246047.gb]

LOCUS       Neptunea_arthrit       15256 bp    DNA     linear   INV 31-JAN-2018
DEFINITION  Neptunea arthritica mitochondrion, complete genome.
ACCESSION   KU246047
KEYWORDS    .
SOURCE      mitochondrion Neptunea arthritica
  ORGANISM  Neptunea arthritica
            Eukaryota; Metazoa; Lophotrochozoa; Mollusca; Gastropoda;
            Caenogastropoda; Hypsogastropoda; Neogastropoda; Buccinoidea;
            Buccinidae; Neptunea.
REFERENCE   1  (bases 1 to 15256)
  AUTHORS   Hao,Z., Yang,L., Zhan,Y., Tian,Y., Mao,J., Wang,L. and Chang,Y.
  TITLE     The complete mitochondrial genome of Neptunea arthritica cumingii
            Crosse, (Gastropoda: Buccinidae)
  JOURNAL   Mitochondrial DNA Part B Resour (2016) In press
REFERENCE   2  (bases 1 to 15256)
  AUTHORS   Hao,Z., Yang,L., Zhan,Y., Tian,Y., Mao,J., Wang,L. and Chang,Y.
  TITLE     Direct Submission
  JOURNAL   Submitted (07-DEC-2015) Key Laboratory of Mariculture & Stock
            Enhancement in North China's Sea, Ministry of Agriculture, Dalian
            Ocean University, Heishijiao Street 52, Dalian, Liaoning 1, China
FEATURES             Location/Qualifiers
     source          1..15256
                     /organism="Neptunea arthritica"
                     /organelle="mitochondrion"
                     /mol_type="genomic DNA"
                     /db_xref="taxon:458030"
     CDS             1..1536
                     /gene="COX1"
                     /codon_start=1
                     /transl_table=5
                     /product="cytochrome c oxidase subunit I"
                     /protein_id="ANS72687.1"
                     /db_xref="GI:1043645154"
                     /translation="MRWLFSTNHKDIGTLYILFGMWSGLVGTALSLLIRAELGQPGAL
                     LGDDQLYNVIVTAHAFVMIFFLVMPMMIGGFGNWLVPLMLGAPDMAFPRLNNMSFWLL
                     PPALLLLLSSAAVESGAGTGWTVYPPLAGNLAHAGGSVDLAIFSLHLAGVSSILGAVN
                     FITTIINMRWRGMQFERLPLFVWSVKITAILLLLSLPVLAGAITMLLTDRNFNTAFFD
                     PAGGGDPILYQHLFWFFGHPEVYILILPGFGMISHIVSHYSAKKETFGTLGMIYAMLA
                     IGVLGFIVWAHHMFTVGMDVDTRAYFTAATMIIAVPTGIKVFSWLATIHGAKIKYETP
                     MLWALGFIFLFTVGGLTGIVLSNSSLDIMLHDTYYVVAHFHYVLSMGAVFALFGAFTY
                     WFPLLSGVTLHSRWTKAHFYIMFIGVNVTFFPQHFLGLSGMPRRYSDYPDCYTKWNVV
                     SSVGSMISFVAVLYFMVIVWEALVSQRSVIWSTHLSTALEWDNILPADFHNTPETGAL
                     VAN"
     gene            1..1536
                     /gene="COX1"
     CDS             1563..2249
                     /gene="COX2"
                     /codon_start=1
                     /transl_table=5
                     /product="cytochrome c oxidase subunit II"
                     /protein_id="ANS72688.1"
                     /db_xref="GI:1043645155"
                     /translation="MGLWGQLGFQDAASPLMEEVIFFHDHAMMILIMIISLVGYAAMS
                     LMMNKYTCRSLVEGQEIETIWTIVPAFILVFLALPSLRLLYLLDEIGNCSLTVKSIGH
                     QWYWSYEYSDFSDIEFDSYMIPSNELEPGDFRLLEVDHRVVLPTETDVRVLVTSADVI
                     HSWAVPSLGVKVDAIPGRLNQLGFFIKHPGVFYGQCSEICGANHSFMPIVVEAVPLKN
                     FMEWIINVSD"
     gene            1563..2249
                     /gene="COX2"
     tRNA            2247..2315
                     /product="tRNA-Asp"
     CDS             2317..2475
                     /gene="ATP8"
                     /codon_start=1
                     /transl_table=5
                     /product="ATP synthase F0 subunit 8"
                     /protein_id="ANS72689.1"
                     /db_xref="GI:1043645156"
                     /translation="MPQLSPLNWILLFILFWTAVLTMSVLIWWSTKIFFQGDSLVSAS
                     LKENKWNW"
     gene            2317..2475
                     /gene="ATP8"
     CDS             2481..3176
                     /gene="ATP6"
                     /codon_start=1
                     /transl_table=5
                     /product="ATP synthase F0 subunit 6"
                     /protein_id="ANS72690.1"
                     /db_xref="GI:1043645157"
                     /translation="MLVDIFSSFDDNNQVFMSLYILMWLFSFLTIVLFSSSYWVMSPR
                     WVSIISVFKDTASSQIFRSFGVKMGGFINLITGLFLFLILMNLSGLVPYVFSPTSHLA
                     VSLSLGLPLWLSLIVSAIFFNPSSVIAGLLPMGAPAPLNPFLVIIETVSIMVRPITLS
                     VRLTANMSAGHIVLTLIGNYLTASIFLSSIFSMFLLLTIQILYTIFEFGIALIQAYIF
                     CLLITLYSDEHPH"
     gene            2481..3176
                     /gene="ATP6"
     tRNA            complement(3212..3277)
                     /product="tRNA-Met"
     tRNA            complement(3283..3350)
                     /product="tRNA-Tyr"
     tRNA            complement(3351..3414)
                     /product="tRNA-Cys"
     tRNA            complement(3415..3481)
                     /product="tRNA-Trp"
     tRNA            complement(3478..3546)
                     /product="tRNA-Gln"
     tRNA            complement(3547..3613)
                     /product="tRNA-Gly"
     tRNA            complement(3614..3680)
                     /product="tRNA-Glu"
     rRNA            3760..4637
                     /product="12S ribosomal RNA"
     tRNA            4638..4706
                     /product="tRNA-Val"
     rRNA            4707..6053
                     /product="16S ribosomal RNA"
     tRNA            6054..6122
                     /product="tRNA-Leu"
     tRNA            6132..6200
                     /product="tRNA-Leu"
     CDS             6201..7142
                     /gene="ND1"
                     /codon_start=1
                     /transl_table=5
                     /product="NADH dehydrogenase subunit 1"
                     /protein_id="ANS72691.1"
                     /db_xref="GI:1043645158"
                     /translation="MYVSIISSVFSYICILLAVAFFTLLERKGLSYIQLRKGPNKVGL
                     MGLPQPIADAAKLLTKEIAKPTMANYSPYFMAPIFSFILALLLWQLYPSLYSCSYFKW
                     GILFFLCVSGMNVYGTLLAGWASNSKYALLGSLRAIAQTISYEVSMVLVLLFPLFLVG
                     SFSFIEIKESQELVWLTFLMVPVSFIWFVTCVAETNRAPFDFAEGESELVSGFNIEYG
                     AAGFALIFLAEYANILVMSLFSALLFFGGSSLIFTESDIGFMLKVLFFAFTFIWVRGS
                     YPRFRYDLLMNLTWKGFLPASLSFLLLITILASCIYY"
     gene            6201..7142
                     /gene="ND1"
     tRNA            7150..7219
                     /product="tRNA-Pro"
     CDS             7220..7720
                     /gene="ND6"
                     /codon_start=1
                     /transl_table=5
                     /product="NADH dehydrogenase subunit 6"
                     /protein_id="ANS72692.1"
                     /db_xref="GI:1043645159"
                     /translation="MSALIIFSMTLSSFLMLPLMMQPLSLGLVIMISTLLMCFISAIT
                     LSSWYGYILFLIYVGGLLVMFAYVAALSPNVLFGKGTPLLFFFLLIIPMSIMFYFYPL
                     IDLSSFSYLHIFSELKFLKIYGIEMVSPQMISIFIGLAIILLINLIVVVKICYYQHAS
                     LRPFNN"
     gene            7220..7720
                     /gene="ND6"
     CDS             7725..8864
                     /gene="CYTB"
                     /codon_start=1
                     /transl_table=5
                     /product="cytochrome b"
                     /protein_id="ANS72693.1"
                     /db_xref="GI:1043645160"
                     /translation="MRSPIRKTHPILKAMNSLVVDLPAASNLSIWWNFGSLLGLCLVI
                     QIVTGLFLAMHYTAHVDLAFSSVIHISRDVSYGWLLRALHANGGSWFFICIYLHIGRG
                     MYYASYVNIHTWNIGVILLFLTMGTAFLGYVLPWGQMSFWGATVITNLLSAVPYLGKM
                     LVEWVWGGFAIDNATLTRFFTLHFLLPFVIAALTILHLMFLHETGSNNPLGLNSDGEK
                     VPFHSYYTFKDLVGFVMVLFFLSMLALFSPQLLTDPENFIPANPLVTPVHIQPEWYFL
                     FAYAILRSIPNKLGGVIGLVGSILILFILPFTHWAKFRSMAFYPLNQILFWAYVGIFF
                     ILTWIGKCPVEAPYEQIGQIFTILYFLYFIINPLAQIMWDSILDY"
     gene            7725..8864
                     /gene="CYTB"
     tRNA            8872..8935
                     /product="tRNA-Ser"
     tRNA            complement(8936..9001)
                     /product="tRNA-Thr"
     CDS             9022..9318
                     /gene="ND4L"
                     /codon_start=1
                     /transl_table=5
                     /product="NADH dehydrogenase subunit 4L"
                     /protein_id="ANS72694.1"
                     /db_xref="GI:1043645161"
                     /translation="MSTFYLSLFSMFGVFMALLALSLQYKHLLSILLSLEAITMNLFI
                     MLFALSTNVTFSGETSLILITLGACEASLGLAILVAVIRAEGNDYVSSFSMHKC"
     gene            9022..9318
                     /gene="ND4L"
     CDS             9312..10685
                     /gene="ND4"
                     /transl_table=5
                     /product="NADH dehydrogenase subunit 4"
                     /protein_id="ANS72695.1"
                     /db_xref="GI:1043645162"
                     /translation="MSSSILLIPHSKWSWYLKMWSLAIASLISIIHLFNPFFSYEAIN
                     SLFTYDSMSTLLISLTLWISLMMMLASQNSVKIAKNNSSVFSTFVLLLNLILMMTFIC
                     SSSLLFYFLFEASLIPTLLLILGWGYQPERLQVGMYMMIYTVAASLPLLFTIIWAIQQ
                     FYSGEMLMVSSLRLHMYNVNCPWAWNFLALLCFTAFLVKLPMFTVHLWLPKAHVEAPV
                     AGSMVLAAILLKLGGYGILRVYQFFNFIPSQMCVIIFALAIWGGVMTSIICFRQIDLK
                     SLIAYSSIGHMSLMLAGTFSNTSWGWSGALVLMLSHGFCSSALFALANYTYEKTHTRS
                     LFLSKSMLMLLPILAMWWFLFCIMNMAAPPSINLLGEIMIFPSTIFSSKYYLISLGLM
                     SFLAALYSMYLYSSIQHGGSPKFLKPFNDFKASGFMLFALHWIPGNLLILKSDLISMW
                     I"
     gene            9312..10685
                     /gene="ND4"
     tRNA            10688..10752
                     /product="tRNA-His"
     CDS             10754..12475
                     /gene="ND5"
                     /codon_start=1
                     /transl_table=5
                     /product="NADH dehydrogenase subunit 5"
                     /protein_id="ANS72696.1"
                     /db_xref="GI:1043645163"
                     /translation="MYINLKSSSISSMFLLLYSTCLFPITMMFIMMNYNIILEWSIFQ
                     MSSCSMTFMFIFDPISLSFSNVVCLISGCVMLFSSSYMSHDPFLKRFVWLVMLFVLSM
                     NLLVFIPSLPALLLGWDGLGIVSFALVIYYQNMKSLGAGMVTVLANRIGDVMILISIG
                     LLVLQGHWFIVSMWDYYLTTWTALTITLAAMTKSAQIPFSSWLPAAMAAPTPVSALVH
                     SSTLVTAGIFLVIRFFPFLNTIPTFKPALLFISVLTLLMAGIGTNYENDLKKIIALST
                     LSQLGVMMMSLGLGMPYLALFHLYTHALFKALLFLCAGMFIHNSSNTQDIRHMGTLFS
                     QAPLTTTCMNIANLSLCGAPFLSGFYSKDLILELSLSNPTSFLMIILIFLATGMTAAY
                     SFRLSFCSLWGYTKGGSYHEKQELDPYVNWATTILSLAALMAGFSMQSIFLNFNPLPF
                     ILPFHLKMLTMFVIFSGLFIAFIAWDTSYSEKTTNKIKFFFSTMWFLAPISTQPLTKF
                     SMLLGTNIMKSIDMGWLEILGGQGTVFMTSVLSTKNQGIQIKSFNFFIVLILFMTIFF
                     YMSLFIL"
     gene            10754..12475
                     /gene="ND5"
     tRNA            12475..12541
                     /product="tRNA-Phe"
     CDS             12598..13377
                     /gene="COX3"
                     /codon_start=1
                     /transl_table=5
                     /product="cytochrome c oxidase subunit III"
                     /protein_id="ANS72697.1"
                     /db_xref="GI:1043645164"
                     /translation="MARNPFHLVEFSPWPLTGSMGALFLTSGLAGWFHGYGYITVILA
                     LFLILSTMIQWWRDVIREATFQGFHTIQVSKGLRWGMILFIVSEVCFFFAFFWAYFHS
                     SLAPSTELGSCWPPVGISPLNPFEVPLLNTGVLLASGVTVTRAHHSLMEGDNPGGVQG
                     LIATVLLGIYFTFLQAGEYYEASFTIADGAYGSSFFVATGFHGLHVLIGSTFLLVCLA
                     RTWLQHFSTGHHFGFEAAAWYWHFVDVVWLFLYLSIYWWGS"
     gene            12598..13377
                     /gene="COX3"
     tRNA            13395..13461
                     /product="tRNA-Lys"
     tRNA            13469..13535
                     /product="tRNA-Ala"
     tRNA            13536..13604
                     /product="tRNA-Arg"
     tRNA            13621..13689
                     /product="tRNA-Asn"
     tRNA            13708..13777
                     /product="tRNA-Ile"
     CDS             13779..14132
                     /gene="ND3"
                     /codon_start=1
                     /transl_table=5
                     /product="NADH dehydrogenase subunit 3"
                     /protein_id="ANS72698.1"
                     /db_xref="GI:1043645165"
                     /translation="MLSSFLSSVIALLLSIIVMGLGWVLSKRAISDREKSSPFECGFD
                     PIKSARLPFSLRFFLLAIIFLIFDVEIVLLFPILASMVSSFSLSMMFGTFGFLVILIL
                     GLFHEWNEGSLDWAQ"
     gene            13779..14132
                     /gene="ND3"
     tRNA            14133..14200
                     /product="tRNA-Ser"
     CDS             14201..15256
                     /gene="ND2"
                     /codon_start=1
                     /transl_table=5
                     /product="NADH dehydrogenase subunit 2"
                     /protein_id="ANS72699.1"
                     /db_xref="GI:1043645166"
                     /translation="MFSSLPFGYMFLSVMGIGTLLSVSSIHWLSIWAGLEINLIGFLP
                     MLVYQKSVSESQSAVKYFIIQALGSSFLIFGSLMVFNMSFTWDMFSKLTNPSILGFMM
                     LISGLCIKLGLFPFHYWLPSVMAGLSWVSCLLLATWQKFAPLFLMLCLLELSQSYIMA
                     FVFCFISAGSTLIGGLGGMNQTQIRALLAYSSISHLGWMMFALLHSEWTMKMYLAIYV
                     LISISLFVSLWYSDISSMKNIGNLKTPGTSQLTIMFLLLSLGGLPPLLGFVSKWLVIV
                     ASTMGPWTITIFVLILGSLMSLFYYLSLFFSLFLSSLKKHSLNNLWVNNSIVVFINTL
                     NIIGGLLILMVSLLSSA"
     gene            14201..15256
                     /gene="ND2"
ORIGIN      
        1 atgcgttgat tattttctac aaatcacaaa gatattggta cattatatat tctgtttgga
       61 atatgatcag gattagttgg tactgcctta agtcttctta ttcgtgctga attaggacaa
      121 ccgggagctt tacttggtga cgatcaactt tataacgtaa ttgtaacagc acatgctttt
      181 gtaataattt tttttctagt aatacctata atgattggag gatttggaaa ttgactagtt
      241 cccttaatat taggggctcc agatatagct ttccctcgat taaataacat aagtttctga
      301 cttcttcctc ctgctttact tttattactt tcatctgctg cagttgaaag tggtgcggga
      361 acaggatgga cagtgtaccc tcctttagca ggtaatttag ctcacgcagg aggatcagta
      421 gatctagcaa ttttttcttt acatcttgca ggtgtatctt cgattttagg agctgtaaat
      481 tttatcacaa ctattattaa tatacggtga cgaggtatgc aatttgagcg acttccttta
      541 tttgtatgat ccgtaaaaat tacagcgatt ttattgcttt tatctctccc agttttagct
      601 ggagctatta ctatactcct aactgatcga aatttcaata cagccttttt tgatccagca
      661 ggaggtggag atccaatctt atatcagcat ctattttgat tttttggtca tccggaagta
      721 tatattttaa ttttaccggg atttggaatg atttctcata ttgtaagtca ttattcggct
      781 aaaaaagaaa catttggaac tttaggaata atttatgcta tactagcaat tggtgtttta
      841 ggatttattg tgtgagctca tcatatattt acagttggta tggatgtgga tacacgagct
      901 tattttactg cagccactat aattattgct gtgcccactg gaatcaaagt atttagttga
      961 cttgctacaa ttcatggtgc taaaattaag tatgaaactc caatattgtg agctttaggt
     1021 tttatttttt tattcacggt tgggggccta acaggaattg ttttatcaaa ctcttcttta
     1081 gatattatgc ttcatgatac ttattatgtt gtagctcatt ttcattatgt tctttctata
     1141 ggagctgtat ttgctttatt tggggcattt acttactgat ttcctttatt aagtggtgtc
     1201 actcttcata gtcgttgaac aaaagcacat ttttatatta tatttattgg tgtaaatgta
     1261 accttttttc ctcaacactt tttaggtcta agaggaatac ctcgccgata ttctgattat
     1321 cctgattgtt acacaaaatg aaatgttgtt tcatcagttg gatcaataat ttcatttgta
     1381 gccgttttat acttcatagt tattgtatga gaagctttag tttctcagcg aagtgttatt
     1441 tgaagtactc acctaagcac agcattggaa tgagataata ttctgcctgc tgattttcat
     1501 aatacacctg aaacaggagc attagtcgca aactaatgtt ttatataatt aggttttaag
     1561 atatgggtct atgaggacaa ctaggatttc aagatgcagc ttcaccttta atagaagagg
     1621 taattttttt tcatgatcat gcaatgataa ttttaattat aattattagc ttagtgggat
     1681 atgctgctat gtcattaata ataaacaagt atacatgtcg ctcattagtt gaaggacagg
     1741 agattgaaac tatttgaaca attgtccccg ctttcatttt agtatttttg gctttacctt
     1801 cattacgttt attgtatctt ttagatgaga ttggaaattg tagtttaaca gtaaaaagaa
     1861 ttggacatca atgatattga agttatgaat attctgattt ttcagacatc gagttcgatt
     1921 catacataat tcctaggaat gaactagaac ctggagactt tcgattatta gaagtagatc
     1981 atcgagtagt tttacctact gaaactgatg ttcgtgtcct agtaacttca gcagacgtaa
     2041 ttcattcatg agctgttcca tctttagggg taaaagtaga cgcgattcca ggacgactaa
     2101 atcaactagg gttttttatt aagcatcctg gtgtatttta tggacaatgt tcagagattt
     2161 gtggtgcaaa ccattcattt atgccaattg tggtagaagc cgttccttta aaaaatttta
     2221 tggaatggat tattaatgtt tcagattaaa aagttagtta aataataata ttaggttgtc
     2281 agcctttcgt cactaattaa acttagtact ttttatatgc ctcaattatc tccattaaac
     2341 tgaattttat tatttatttt gttttgaaca gccgtattaa ctatatctgt attaatttga
     2401 tgatcaacta agattttttt tcaaggcgat agcctagttt cagctagtct aaaagaaaat
     2461 aaatgaaact gataataaga atgcttgtag acattttttc ttccttcgat gataataatc
     2521 aggtttttat atctttatat attcttatat gacttttttc tttcttaaca attgttcttt
     2581 ttaggtcttc atactgagtt atgtcgcctc gctgagtaag tattattaga gtatttaagg
     2641 atacagcttc ttcacaaatt tttcgttctt ttggagtaaa aataggaggc tttatcaatt
     2701 taattactgg tttatttcta ttcttaattt taataaattt aagtggacta gtaccttacg
     2761 tttttagccc cactagacat ttagctgtat ctctttcact cggattgcct ctatgacttt
     2821 ccttaattgt ttctgcaatc ttctttaatc caagttctgt tattgctggt cttcttccta
     2881 taggagcacc ggcaccacta aatccattct tagttattat tgagacagtg agaattatag
     2941 tgcggcctat tacattatct gttcgactaa cagcaaatat aagtgcagga catattgttt
     3001 tgacattaat tggaaattat ttaactgcaa gaattttttt atcttctatc ttttctatat
     3061 ttcttttatt aactattcag attttataca caatttttga atttggtatt gctttaatcc
     3121 aggcatatat tttttgttta ttaattaccc tttattcaga tgaacatcct cattaatttt
     3181 ataaatatgg tatacttaaa tttaaagtta tttgcaaaag aattcatatt catttttggg
     3241 gtatgaaccc aatagctttt aattagctta ttttacatat tatttgttgg gaagatttaa
     3301 ctccgttaat agatctacag tctatcgctt ttatctcagc caccaaacaa acacaccagg
     3361 aaatttttcc ttcctcgatt ttgcaggtcg atgttttaaa taaactatgg cgggcaaggt
     3421 ttaaagatat atctttatat taagctttga aggctcatag ttttaattaa cttaaaacct
     3481 taccaggagg aactgaacct ctcttaagaa atcaaaattc ttcgtgccct gacactgctt
     3541 tgtaagtatc ttttttaaat ttttttaaac ttcttgcttg gaaggcaagt gtactatttc
     3601 atactcaaaa gactatttct aataaataac tttattcctt tagaatgaaa atctaacgtg
     3661 cagccttaca ccatagaaac ttttttttaa agttaaagct aagtgactat taattttaat
     3721 ttcataagca gtaagcaaat ctctatttct gaaataaaaa agcttggctc tgacttattt
     3781 atataacaag gactaaaaaa tacacatggt ttttattgaa agaggcgagg taaaaaagaa
     3841 taggaaaaaa gtagataact taattcaata ttctttttta aagtattata aatatataaa
     3901 atgctttgaa aagtcccgct aacaccagtg ctgaagatta attaaaaagt gtaagcttgc
     3961 attaatttag tacatcagat ctggttaact tggtgccagc atccgcggtt aaaccaagag
     4021 attaagttat atatcaaggt aaaaagacag ttaggcacta aaataattta gtttattaat
     4081 catctataga aaggtaaaat ttgaatatag atagttaatt taattataac taattttgct
     4141 gaggctgtga taatcctgag ggaaactggg attagatacc ccattattct tgactgtaaa
     4201 tttaattaaa tttaccagag tactatgaat attacaaaaa tttaaaactc aaagagcttg
     4261 gcggtgtttt agacccatta ggggaacctg tttcgtaatc gacaatccac gttaaaccta
     4321 accctatttt gtattcagtt tgtataccgt cgtcgtcagg taacttttaa aaaattagaa
     4381 gttagcaaca agaattctat aaactaaaac gtcagatcaa ggtgcagcta ataaaaggga
     4441 gagaatgggt tacaattatt ttatttataa ttacggaaag ctacaggaag tatagctgga
     4501 aggaggactt aaaagtaaaa taaaatatat aaacaatttg aatatggctc tgaaacgtgc
     4561 acacatcgcc cgtcgctctc gttgaaaaat gagataagtc gtaacatagc agaggtaatg
     4621 gaaattgtct ctagatgaaa aatatagtat aattttaata catttcactt acactgaaaa
     4681 tatacttaaa taataagttg tttttaaatt aaattttatg gtataaatac ttaagttaat
     4741 ttaaattgta aaaacatttt taatcttagt aaaggagatt aaagtttatt ctattatacc
     4801 taaaaaaagt actgtgaagg aagtataata aattatatta aagaaaaaat taaaatttgt
     4861 accttttgca tcatggttta actagatatc tattttatat taaatgtctc gaaatccaat
     4921 gagttatctt tattcaattt attagaaaaa agggattaat tgtagcaaaa attttcctag
     4981 aaataaagat ggtaatgaaa ttttattcgt attggatgat agctagttct tctaaaaagc
     5041 atataagtgc cttaaactag ttttatttct ataataaaat agaataaatt ttagtttaat
     5101 taaatttttg aggataagct cgaaaattat caattaattt gtatattatt taaattaaaa
     5161 tttaagcttg aaaatagcta caattttgaa tttgttacaa tttcattaaa tctgtaaaaa
     5221 ataattaatt tacttgatac ttaaatgaag aaaacttaat aattaaaata agctgaactt
     5281 atgttaaaat gagtattaat taatttatat attttaatat tatatatttt aaaactaata
     5341 tttttataat aattttaaat cataaaaagg aactcggcaa acatagattc tgcctgttta
     5401 gcaaaaacat cgctccttgg atatagtaca taaggagtcg gacctgccca gtgaatattt
     5461 ttaacggccg cggtactctg accgtgcaaa ggtagcataa taatttgcct tataattgaa
     5521 ggctagtatg aatggtttga caagagtgta gctgtctctt tatgattaaa tagaatttta
     5581 tttgtaggtg aagaagccta tataaaatta aaagacaaga agaccctatc gagctttaaa
     5641 acaactaaga gattaaaaaa ttaataattt tagaaaatta gctattagaa attttagttg
     5701 gggcgcctga ggaacaaaag cttcctttaa aattttaaac taaacaagta ttgatccaaa
     5761 atattttgat taaaggaatt agttaccgta gggataacag cattatcttt tttgagagct
     5821 cctatcgaaa aaaaggtttg tgacctcgat gttggactag aatatcctaa agatgcagca
     5881 gtctttaagg gttggtctgt tcgcccatta aaattctaca tgatctgagt tcagaccggc
     5941 gtgagccagg tcagtttcta tctttaattt actaaataaa cttagtacga aaggaccagt
     6001 ttattgtaat tttgttactt taacatgatt aaatataata cataatttag tgtatcaaat
     6061 tagcaaaata aatgcaattg atttaggatc aaaagatata ggtgaaactc ctttatttga
     6121 tacaaatatt tataaagatg gcagagaaag tgcattaggt ttaagcccta aatacaaaga
     6181 tgaaatttct tttctttata atgtatgttt caattatttc atcagtattt tcttatatct
     6241 gtattttgct ggcggtcgct ttttttactc ttttagaacg taaaggactt agctatatcc
     6301 aacttcgaaa gggacctaat aaagttggat taatggggtt accccagccc attgcagatg
     6361 ctgctaaatt attaacaaaa gaaattgcaa aaccaaccat agcaaattat tctccttatt
     6421 tcatagctcc tattttcagt tttattttag ctcttctgct gtgacagtta tatcccagcc
     6481 tatattcttg ttcttatttc aaatgaggta tcctattttt tttatgtgta tctggaataa
     6541 atgtttatgg tactttgtta gcaggatgag catctaattc taaatacgct cttttgggaa
     6601 gattacgagc aattgcccaa acaatttcat acgaagttag catagtatta gttcttcttt
     6661 ttcctttatt tttagttggg agatttagat ttattgaaat taaggagtca caagaattag
     6721 tttgactcac ttttctaata gttccagttt ccttcatttg atttgtcact tgtgtcgcag
     6781 aaactaatcg tgctcctttt gacttcgcag aaggagaatc tgaattagta tcagggttta
     6841 acattgaata tggagctgct ggctttgctt taattttttt agccgagtat gcaaatattt
     6901 tagttatgag tttattctct gccctcctct tttttggtgg aagatcatta atttttacag
     6961 aaagagatat tggttttata ctaaaagtat tattctttgc ttttacattt atttgagttc
     7021 gaggaagata ccctcgtttt cggtatgatt tattaatgaa tcttacttga aagggatttt
     7081 tacctgcatc cttgtccttt cttttactca ttactattct agcttcatgc atctattact
     7141 aatctttcct cgaaattgta gtttaattta aaatatcagc attggaagct aaagcttggg
     7201 tttaatccca catttcgaaa tgagtgccct aattattttt agtataactt tatctaggtt
     7261 tttaatactt cctttaataa tacaaccatt aagtctagga ttagtaatta taatttcaac
     7321 attattaata tgttttatta gtgcaattac tttatcttca tgatatggtt atattctttt
     7381 tttaatctat gtaggaggtc ttcttgtaat atttgcttat gtagcagctc tctctcctaa
     7441 tgtccttttt ggaaaaggga ctcctttact attctttttt cttttaatta ttcccataag
     7501 aattatgttc tacttctacc ctttgattga cttatcttct tttagatatc ttcatatttt
     7561 tagagaacta aaatttctaa aaatctatgg aattgaaata gtttcacccc aaatgatctc
     7621 aatttttatt ggcctagcaa tcatcctatt aattaactta attgtagtag taaaaatttg
     7681 ttattatcaa catgcttccc ttcgtccttt caataattaa cactatgcga agccctatcc
     7741 gaaaaaccca cccaatttta aaagctataa atagcttagt agttgatcta cccgctgctt
     7801 caaatctttc tatttgatga aattttggtt ctctactagg tttatgttta gtaatccaaa
     7861 ttgtgactgg tttattttta gctatacatt acacagctca tgttgactta gccttcagct
     7921 ctgttattca cattagacgg gatgtaagct atggttgatt gctacgagcc cttcatgcaa
     7981 atggaggatc ttgatttttt atctgtattt atttacacat tggtcgagga atatattatg
     8041 catcttatgt aaatattcat acatgaaata ttggagtaat tcttctattt ttaactatag
     8101 gaacagcttt tttagggtat gttttacctt gaggccagat atctttttga ggagcaactg
     8161 taattactaa cttactttcg gcagtacctt atctcgggaa aatattagtt gaatgggtgt
     8221 gaggaggttt tgcaattgat aacgcaactt taactcgttt ctttacatta catttcttac
     8281 tcccctttgt aattgctgca ttaactattc ttcatctaat atttcttcat gaaacaggat
     8341 caaataatcc tttaggttta aatagagatg gtgaaaaagt tccttttcat tcatactata
     8401 catttaaaga tttagttggg tttgtcatag ttcttttttt cttaagaata ttagctcttt
     8461 tttctcccca acttttaact gacccagaaa attttatccc agctaatccc ttagtaaccc
     8521 cagttcacat tcaacctgaa tgatattttc tattcgctta tgctatccta cgttctattc
     8581 ctaataaatt aggaggagtt attggcttag tagggtcaat tcttattcta tttattttac
     8641 cctttactca ctgagctaaa tttcgatcta tagcattcta tcctctaaat caaattttat
     8701 tttgagcata tgttggaatt ttttttattc tcacctgaat tggtaagtgt ccagtagaag
     8761 ccccttatga acaaattgga caaattttca ctatcttata ttttttatat tttattatta
     8821 atcctttagc acaaattata tgagatagaa ttttagatta ttaatacaaa aagttattcc
     8881 tggggaatat ttgtcttgaa aacaaattta aagtgttcaa ttcacttaat aacttagcaa
     8941 taagagaaat aaactcacct ttggcttaca agaccaatgc tctgttttaa gctattattg
     9001 cattctgtac ataaataaga aatgagaaca ttttatttaa gtttatttag aatatttgga
     9061 gtttttatag cgttattagc tctttcacta caatataaac atttattaag aattttactc
     9121 agattagaag ctattacaat aaatttattt attatacttt ttgctttatc tactaatgtt
     9181 acttttagag gagaaacttc cttaattttg attacattag gtgcttgcga agctagctta
     9241 ggattagcta ttttagttgc ggttattcgg gctgaaggaa atgactacgt ctcaagattt
     9301 tcgatacata aatgttagga ctacttttta taagttcctc tattttacta attcctcaca
     9361 ggaaatgatc gtgatatctt aagatatgat ctttagccat tgccagtttg atttctatta
     9421 ttcacttatt taatcctttc ttcagatacg aagctattaa ttccctgttt acctatgact
     9481 caatatctac cttattaatt tctctcactt tatgaatttc tttgataata atattagcaa
     9541 gtcaaaatag agtaaaaatt gccaaaaaca attcttcggt gttttcaact tttgtactat
     9601 tattaaatct tattttaata ataacattta tttgttccag cagcctactt ttttactttt
     9661 tatttgaagc ctctttaatc cctacattac tattaattct aggttgaggc tatcaacctg
     9721 aacgattaca ggtcggcata tatataataa tttacacagt tgcagcttca ttacctcttc
     9781 tttttactat tatttgagcc atccaacaat tttactcagg agaaatacta atagttagaa
     9841 gcctacgttt gcatatatat aatgtaaatt gcccgtgggc ctgaaatttt ctagctcttt
     9901 tatgtttcac tgctttttta gtaaaattac ctatatttac tgttcatctg tggttgccta
     9961 aagcccatgt agaagcccct gttgcaggat caatagttct agccgccatt ctactaaagt
    10021 taggaggtta cggtatttta cgagtttatc aattttttaa ctttatcccc tctcaaatat
    10081 gtgtaattat ttttgcacta gctatttgag gtggtgtaat aactagaatt atttgtttcc
    10141 gacagattga tttaaaatca ttaattgcct actcatccat tggacatata tcgttaatac
    10201 tagctggaac cttctcaaat acatcctgag gatgaagcgg agcccttgtt ttaatactat
    10261 cccatggatt ttgttcctct gctttatttg cattagcaaa ttatacttat gaaaaaacac
    10321 atacacgaag tttattttta agaaaaagaa tacttatact tctccctatt ttagctatat
    10381 gatgattcct tttttgtatt ataaatatag cagctcctcc aagaattaat cttcttggtg
    10441 aaattataat ttttccttca acaatcttta gttctaaata ttatttaatt tctttagggt
    10501 taataagatt cttagctgct ttatacagta tatacctata tagaagaatt caacatggag
    10561 ggagtcctaa atttcttaag ccctttaatg attttaaagc gtctggtttt atactatttg
    10621 ctttacactg aatccctgga aatctcctaa ttttaaaaag agatttaatt tcaatatgaa
    10681 tttaaaagtc aagttagttt aactaaaaca tcagcttgtg gatttgaaaa tgaaatctat
    10741 tttcacttga cctatgtata ttaatttaaa atcttcttct attagttcaa tatttttatt
    10801 attatataga acttgtctat tcccaattac aataatattt attataataa actataatat
    10861 catcttagag tgatctattt ttcaaataag ttcttgcagc ataactttta tatttatttt
    10921 tgatcctatt agattaagat ttagaaatgt tgtttgttta atttcaggtt gtgtaatact
    10981 tttctcatca agttatatat cacatgatcc ttttttaaag cggtttgttt gattagttat
    11041 attatttgtt ctatctataa acttattagt atttattcca agactacctg ctttactttt
    11101 agggtgagat ggcttaggaa ttgtgtcttt cgctctcgta atttactacc aaaatataaa
    11161 atctttaggg gctggtatag taacagtcct agcaaatcga atcggagatg taataatcct
    11221 tatttcaatt ggtttattag tattacaagg tcattgattt attgtttcaa tatgagatta
    11281 ttacttaact acttgaacag ccctaacaat tacactagca gccataacta aaagagctca
    11341 aatccctttt tctagatgac ttccagcagc tatggctgct cccactccgg tatccgcatt
    11401 agttcactct tccaccctag ttaccgcggg aatttttctt gttatccgct tttttccttt
    11461 tcttaatacc atccctactt ttaagcctgc tttactattt atttctgttt taactctact
    11521 catagcagga atcggaacaa actacgaaaa tgatctaaaa aaaattattg ccctttctac
    11581 cctaagtcaa ctaggtgtaa taataataag actaggcttg ggtatacctt atttagcctt
    11641 atttcattta tatacacatg ccttatttaa agcactttta tttttatgcg ctggtatatt
    11701 tatccataat agatcaaata cccaagacat ccgtcatata ggaacacttt tctcccaagc
    11761 tccattaact actacttgta taaatattgc aaatctatct ctctgtggtg ctcccttctt
    11821 gagaggattt tattctaaag acctaatttt agagctatca ttaagtaatc ccaccagttt
    11881 cctcataatt attttaatct ttttggccac aggaatgact gcagcatatt cttttcgctt
    11941 gtctttttgt tctttatggg gatataccaa agggggatct tatcatgaga aacaagaatt
    12001 agatccatac gttaattgag caactacaat cttaagacta gctgctctta tagcaggatt
    12061 tagaatacaa agcattttcc ttaattttaa tccattgcct tttattctac catttcattt
    12121 aaaaatatta actatatttg ttattttttc aggactattt attgctttta ttgcttgaga
    12181 cactagctat agagaaaaaa caaccaataa aattaaattc tttttttcaa caatatgatt
    12241 cttagctccg atttctactc aacctttaac taaattttca atactactag gaactaacat
    12301 cataaaatct attgatatag gatgattaga aatcttagga ggccaaggaa ctgtctttat
    12361 aacttcagta ctatccacaa agaatcaagg gatccaaatt aagtccttca atttctttat
    12421 tgtgttaatc ctattcataa caatcttttt ttacataaga ctctttatcc tatagcattg
    12481 atagcataaa attagagcat agcactgaag atgctaaggt ggcaatattt gcctcaaagc
    12541 aagccagcgc tcgtaggagc agcgctggct tgctagtaaa cagattagtt aatagatatg
    12601 gcacgaaatc cttttcattt agttgaattt agtccttgac ctttaacagg atcaataggc
    12661 gcactatttc ttacctcagg attagcagga tgattccacg ggtatggata tattactgta
    12721 attttagcac tttttcttat tttgtcaaca atgattcagt gatgacggga tgtaatccga
    12781 gaagccacgt ttcagggttt tcataccatt caagtttcta agggactacg gtggggaata
    12841 attttattta ttgtttctga agtttgtttc ttttttgcct ttttttgagc ttattttcat
    12901 agaagtttgg cgccaagaac tgaattaggc tcatgttgac ctcctgtagg aatttcacct
    12961 ttgaatcctt ttgaagtacc tttactaaat acaggagttc tcttggcttc aggagtaacg
    13021 gtaacccgag ctcatcattc attaatggaa ggtgataatc caggaggagt gcagggatta
    13081 attgcaactg tattacttgg gatctatttt acttttcttc aggcaggaga atactatgaa
    13141 gcttcattta caattgcaga tggagcatat gggtctagtt tttttgttgc tacaggattt
    13201 catggtcttc atgttttgat tggtagaaca ttcttgttag tctgcctagc tcgtacttga
    13261 ttacaacatt tttcaactgg acatcatttt ggttttgaag ctgctgcttg atattgacat
    13321 tttgtagatg ttgtttggtt atttttgtat ctttcaattt actgatgagg atcataatct
    13381 aaaattttag agtatcttag atgactgaga aataagtgtt agatttttaa tctaaaaacg
    13441 gctaatatat gcctctaaga atttatcaga cttgatactt taaagtaaaa gacctgattt
    13501 gcatttaggt aataagttat ataactttca ggtcagtata aaaagcgaga aatttgcata
    13561 tggtttcgac ccataccttg ggggtgagag tccctttttg tactataaat aatttattta
    13621 tagatgaaag ccaaaataag aggcgcctag ctgttaatta ggagaatgta atttaaatta
    13681 ctcatctaaa ttatataaga gaaatttagt actacgccgg atgaacggaa atcattgatg
    13741 ttgattaata tgggattata atttgtctct agtactaaat gttaagaaga tttttaagaa
    13801 gagttattgc tttattgcta tctattattg tcatgggtct tggttgggtt ttatctaagc
    13861 gtgctattag tgaccgggaa aagagatctc cttttgaatg tggttttgac cccattaaat
    13921 cagcgcggct tcctttttct ctccgatttt ttttgttagc tattattttt ctaatttttg
    13981 atgttgagat tgttttattg tttccaatct tagcaagaat agtgagtagt ttttccttaa
    14041 gcataatatt tggaactttt ggttttttag ttattcttat tttaggtctt tttcatgaat
    14101 gaaatgaggg ctcattagac tgggctcaat aaagaaaaaa cttggagtaa aacagggctg
    14161 ctaactttgt tttgggtaat tcaattttat cctttttctt atgttttcaa gactcccttt
    14221 tggatatata tttttgtcag taataggaat tggtacctta ctttctgttt cttctatcca
    14281 ttggttaagt atttgagctg ggttagagat caatctaatt ggatttttac ctatactagt
    14341 ctatcagaaa agagtttctg aaagtcaatc agctgttaaa tactttatta tccaagctct
    14401 tggttctagt tttttaattt ttggtagctt aatagtattt aatatatctt ttacttgaga
    14461 catattttct aagctaacta acccaagaat tttgggcttt ataatactca tctcaggatt
    14521 atgcatcaaa cttgggttat tccctttcca ttattgattg ccaagtgtaa tagctggtct
    14581 ttcttgagtt tcatgtttgt tattagcaac atgacaaaaa tttgctcctt tatttttgat
    14641 actttgcctt ttagaattaa ggcaatcata tatcatagct tttgtttttt gttttattag
    14701 tgcgggttct actttaattg gagggttagg aggaataaat cagactcaaa ttcgtgcact
    14761 attagcttat tcatcaatta gtcatttagg ttggataata tttgctctct tacatagtga
    14821 atgaacaata aaaatatatt tagcaattta tgtattaatc agaatttcat tatttgtgag
    14881 tctctgatat agggatatta ggagaataaa aaatattggt aacttgaaaa cccccggaac
    14941 aagacaatta acaattatat ttcttttatt gtcattagga ggattacctc cattattagg
    15001 atttgtatcc aaatgattag ttattgttgc aagcactata ggaccttgaa caatcacgat
    15061 ttttgtgtta atcttaggtt cattaataag attgttttac tacttgagtt tatttttttc
    15121 cttgttttta agcaggttaa aaaaacatag attgaataat ttatgggtga ataatagaat
    15181 cgtagttttt attaatactt taaatattat tggaggcctt ttaattttaa tagttagttt
    15241 attaagttct gcataa
//
