# Supplementary material for: Relation between mitochondrial DNA hyperdiversity, mutation rate and mitochondrial genome evolution in Melarhaphe neritoides (Gastropoda: Littorinidae) and other Caenogastropoda
Source: Sci Rep. 2018 Dec 19;8:17964. doi: 10.1038/s41598-018-36428-7 (PMC6299273; doi:10.1038/s41598-018-36428-7)
Supplement: Supplementary file 3 — Supplementary Dataset 1 [file 41598_2018_36428_MOESM3_ESM.zip › Obscurella hidalgoi NC_028004.gb]

LOCUS       Obscurella_hidal       15536 bp    DNA     linear   INV 08-MAR-2018
DEFINITION  Obscurella hidalgoi mitochondrion, complete genome.
ACCESSION   NC_028004
KEYWORDS    RefSeq.
SOURCE      mitochondrion Obscurella hidalgoi
  ORGANISM  Obscurella hidalgoi
            Eukaryota; Metazoa; Lophotrochozoa; Mollusca; Gastropoda;
            Caenogastropoda; Architaenioglossa; Cyclophoroidea;
            Cochlostomatidae; Obscurella.
REFERENCE   1  (bases 1 to 15536)
  AUTHORS   Osca,D., Templado,J. and Zardoya,R.
  TITLE     Caenogastropod mitogenomics
  JOURNAL   Mol. Phylogenet. Evol. 93, 118-128 (2015)
  PUBMED    26220836
  REMARK    Publication Status: Available-Online prior to print
REFERENCE   2  (bases 1 to 15536)
  CONSRTM   NCBI Genome Project
  TITLE     Direct Submission
  JOURNAL   Submitted (08-OCT-2015) National Center for Biotechnology
            Information, NIH, Bethesda, MD 20894, USA
REFERENCE   3  (bases 1 to 15536)
  AUTHORS   Osca,D., Templado,J. and Zardoya,R.
  TITLE     Direct Submission
  JOURNAL   Submitted (27-JAN-2015) Biodiversidad y Biologia Evolutiva, Museo
            Nacional de Ciencias Naturales CSIC, Jose Gutierrez Abascal,
            Madrid, Madrid 28006, Spain
COMMENT     REVIEWED REFSEQ: This record has been curated by NCBI staff. The
            reference sequence is identical to KP716638.
            ##Assembly-Data-START## Assembly Method :: Sequencher v. 5
            Sequencing Technology :: Sanger dideoxy sequencing
            ##Assembly-Data-END## COMPLETENESS: full length.
FEATURES             Location/Qualifiers
     source          1..15536
                     /organism="Obscurella hidalgoi"
                     /organelle="mitochondrion"
                     /mol_type="genomic DNA"
                     /db_xref="taxon:1663726"
     CDS             1..1539
                     /gene="COX1"
                     /locus_tag="APQ94_gp01"
                     /codon_start=1
                     /transl_table=5
                     /product="cytochrome c oxidase subunit I"
                     /protein_id="YP_009169460.1"
                     /db_xref="GI:937546482"
                     /db_xref="GeneID:26042588"
                     /translation="MRWLFSTNHKDIGTLYIILGMWSALVGTALSLLIRAELGQPGAL
                     LGDDQLYNVIVTAHAFVMIFFFVMPMMIGGFGNWLIPLMLGAPDMAFPRLNNMSFWLL
                     PPSLLLLLSSAAVESGAGTGWTVYPPLSGNLAHAGASVDLAIFSLHLAGASSILGAVN
                     FITTIINMRWKGMSLERLPLFVWSVKITAILLLLSLPVLAGGITMLLTDRNFNTAFFD
                     PAGGGDPVLYQHLFWFFGHPEVYILILPGFGMVSHVVSHYASKKEVFGVLGMIYAMLA
                     IGVLGFIVWAHHMFTVGMDVDTRAYFTAATMIIAVPTGIKVFSWLATIHGSKIKYDAP
                     MLWALGFIFLFTLGGLTGIVLSNSSLDIMLHDTYYVVAHFHYVLSMGAVFALFSAFTY
                     WFPLLTGLTLHPRWLKAHFYLMFVGVNVTFFPQHFLGLSGMPRRYSDYPDSYVKWNVV
                     SSMGSMISFVAVLYFMFILWEAFIAQRGVIWSLHMATALEWDDTLPADFHNLEETGAL
                     LGQK"
     gene            1..1539
                     /gene="COX1"
                     /locus_tag="APQ94_gp01"
                     /db_xref="GeneID:26042588"
     CDS             1543..2229
                     /gene="COX2"
                     /locus_tag="APQ94_gp02"
                     /codon_start=1
                     /transl_table=5
                     /product="cytochrome c oxidase subunit II"
                     /protein_id="YP_009169461.1"
                     /db_xref="GI:937546483"
                     /db_xref="GeneID:26042552"
                     /translation="MSFWGQFGFQDAAAPLMEELIFFHDHAMMILIMIISLVGYAAMS
                     LMLNKFTFRFLSEGQEIETIWTLIPAITLIFLGFPSLRLLYLLDEVGSCNLTVKSVGH
                     QWYWSYEYSDFLDIEFDSYMIPTSDLSSGDFRLLEVDHRMVVPTEVDIRVLVTSFDVI
                     HSWTVPSLGVKADAIPGRLNQISFFVKYPGIFYGQCSEICGANHSFMPIVVESVPLDC
                     FMNWIVSVIK"
     gene            1543..2229
                     /gene="COX2"
                     /locus_tag="APQ94_gp02"
                     /db_xref="GeneID:26042552"
     CDS             2296..2463
                     /gene="ATP8"
                     /locus_tag="APQ94_gp03"
                     /codon_start=1
                     /transl_table=5
                     /product="ATP synthase F0 subunit 8"
                     /protein_id="YP_009169462.1"
                     /db_xref="GI:937546473"
                     /db_xref="GeneID:26042553"
                     /translation="MPQLSPLNWVFLFALHWVLVLSLSVCFWWVKKSSYSFKTSKNKS
                     SSLLANNKWSW"
     gene            2296..2463
                     /gene="ATP8"
                     /locus_tag="APQ94_gp03"
                     /db_xref="GeneID:26042553"
     tRNA            2480..2547
                     /locus_tag="APQ94_gt01"
                     /product="tRNA-Asp"
                     /note="anticodon:guc"
                     /db_xref="GeneID:26042554"
     gene            2480..2547
                     /locus_tag="APQ94_gt01"
                     /db_xref="GeneID:26042554"
     CDS             2551..3265
                     /gene="ATP6"
                     /locus_tag="APQ94_gp13"
                     /note="TAA stop codon is completed by the addition of 3'
                     Aresidues to the mRNA"
                     /codon_start=1
                     /transl_except="(pos:3265,aa:TERM)"
                     /transl_table=5
                     /product="ATP synthase F0 subunit 6"
                     /protein_id="YP_009169463.1"
                     /db_xref="GI:937546471"
                     /db_xref="GeneID:26042564"
                     /translation="MLSDIFSSFDDHNQVYMSYVFMWFISFLVIVVSSSLYWAQMPNW
                     NLIIFRVKETIASQVFRSFGVNLGGFMNIVVSLFVCLIFSNLLGLVPYVFSVSSHLTM
                     SLSLALPLWFSLIISATFFKSSYVVAALLPMGAPALLNPFLVIIETVSIMVRPITLSV
                     RLMANMSAGHIVLTLVGNYLSTAIFGAWFPFIFLVSVQIFYTVFEVAICFIQAYIFCL
                     LGTLYSDEHPHHWLYIYTVL"
     gene            2551..3265
                     /gene="ATP6"
                     /locus_tag="APQ94_gp13"
                     /db_xref="GeneID:26042564"
     tRNA            complement(3270..3336)
                     /locus_tag="APQ94_gt02"
                     /product="tRNA-Met"
                     /note="anticodon:cau"
                     /db_xref="GeneID:26042555"
     gene            complement(3270..3336)
                     /locus_tag="APQ94_gt02"
                     /db_xref="GeneID:26042555"
     tRNA            complement(3339..3402)
                     /locus_tag="APQ94_gt03"
                     /product="tRNA-Gln"
                     /note="anticodon:uug"
                     /db_xref="GeneID:26042565"
     gene            complement(3339..3402)
                     /locus_tag="APQ94_gt03"
                     /db_xref="GeneID:26042565"
     tRNA            complement(3404..3466)
                     /locus_tag="APQ94_gt04"
                     /product="tRNA-Gly"
                     /note="anticodon:ucc"
                     /db_xref="GeneID:26042566"
     gene            complement(3404..3466)
                     /locus_tag="APQ94_gt04"
                     /db_xref="GeneID:26042566"
     tRNA            complement(3472..3531)
                     /locus_tag="APQ94_gt05"
                     /product="tRNA-Cys"
                     /note="anticodon:gca"
                     /db_xref="GeneID:26042567"
     gene            complement(3472..3531)
                     /locus_tag="APQ94_gt05"
                     /db_xref="GeneID:26042567"
     tRNA            complement(3533..3597)
                     /locus_tag="APQ94_gt06"
                     /product="tRNA-Trp"
                     /note="anticodon:uca"
                     /db_xref="GeneID:26042568"
     gene            complement(3533..3597)
                     /locus_tag="APQ94_gt06"
                     /db_xref="GeneID:26042568"
     tRNA            complement(3600..3663)
                     /locus_tag="APQ94_gt07"
                     /product="tRNA-Tyr"
                     /note="anticodon:gua"
                     /db_xref="GeneID:26042569"
     gene            complement(3600..3663)
                     /locus_tag="APQ94_gt07"
                     /db_xref="GeneID:26042569"
     tRNA            complement(3674..3737)
                     /locus_tag="APQ94_gt08"
                     /product="tRNA-Glu"
                     /note="anticodon:uuc"
                     /db_xref="GeneID:26042570"
     gene            complement(3674..3737)
                     /locus_tag="APQ94_gt08"
                     /db_xref="GeneID:26042570"
     rRNA            3843..4705
                     /locus_tag="APQ94_gr02"
                     /product="12S ribosomal RNA"
                     /db_xref="GeneID:26042571"
     gene            3843..4705
                     /locus_tag="APQ94_gr02"
                     /db_xref="GeneID:26042571"
     tRNA            4700..4765
                     /locus_tag="APQ94_gt09"
                     /product="tRNA-Val"
                     /note="anticodon:uac"
                     /db_xref="GeneID:26042572"
     gene            4700..4765
                     /locus_tag="APQ94_gt09"
                     /db_xref="GeneID:26042572"
     rRNA            4744..6117
                     /locus_tag="APQ94_gr01"
                     /product="16S ribosomal RNA"
                     /db_xref="GeneID:26042573"
     gene            4744..6117
                     /locus_tag="APQ94_gr01"
                     /db_xref="GeneID:26042573"
     tRNA            6082..6147
                     /locus_tag="APQ94_gt10"
                     /product="tRNA-Leu"
                     /note="anticodon:uag"
                     /db_xref="GeneID:26042574"
     gene            6082..6147
                     /locus_tag="APQ94_gt10"
                     /db_xref="GeneID:26042574"
     tRNA            6165..6231
                     /locus_tag="APQ94_gt11"
                     /product="tRNA-Leu"
                     /note="anticodon:uaa"
                     /db_xref="GeneID:26042575"
     gene            6165..6231
                     /locus_tag="APQ94_gt11"
                     /db_xref="GeneID:26042575"
     CDS             6232..7167
                     /gene="ND1"
                     /locus_tag="APQ94_gp12"
                     /codon_start=1
                     /transl_table=5
                     /product="NADH dehydrogenase subunit 1"
                     /protein_id="YP_009169464.1"
                     /db_xref="GI:937546474"
                     /db_xref="GeneID:26042576"
                     /translation="MMSMFLVASLFSYICILLAVAFFTLLERKGLSYIQMRKGPNKAY
                     FMGLPQPLADAAKLLVKEISKPKMTNQLPYFMAPVFSFTLALFLWELYPNLCLVTTFK
                     LGILFFLCTSSLNVYGTLVAGWSSNSKYALLGALRAIAQTISYEVSLALIMLLPLFLA
                     ASFDFFEINSAQKLVWFMFLMAPIAFIWFTTCLAETNRAPFDFAEGESELVSGFNIEY
                     AAGGFALIFLAEYANILVMSLFTSILFGGGPFIFVLESDFFFLMKTLFFAFVFIWVRG
                     SYPRFRYDLLMNLAWKSFLPVSLSFLMVLFIIMCYT"
     gene            6232..7167
                     /gene="ND1"
                     /locus_tag="APQ94_gp12"
                     /db_xref="GeneID:26042576"
     tRNA            7169..7237
                     /locus_tag="APQ94_gt12"
                     /product="tRNA-Pro"
                     /note="anticodon:ugg"
                     /db_xref="GeneID:26042556"
     gene            7169..7237
                     /locus_tag="APQ94_gt12"
                     /db_xref="GeneID:26042556"
     CDS             7238..7750
                     /gene="ND6"
                     /locus_tag="APQ94_gp11"
                     /codon_start=1
                     /transl_table=5
                     /product="NADH dehydrogenase subunit 6"
                     /protein_id="YP_009169465.1"
                     /db_xref="GI:937546475"
                     /db_xref="GeneID:26042577"
                     /translation="MTFLILTSITTSLVLLLPGMSQPLSLGLIVMLSTFFLCLISALY
                     ISSWYGYILFLIYVGGLLVMFAYVAALSPNIMFKSSGALFVGILSAWVLIVFIMKIKT
                     MISGKIISNSEAFLSSLFMKFYSVELVSPIFISVLIGLALVLLVNLIVVVKICFYNKG
                     SLRSFSAEYA"
     gene            7238..7750
                     /gene="ND6"
                     /locus_tag="APQ94_gp11"
                     /db_xref="GeneID:26042577"
     CDS             7743..8880
                     /gene="CYTB"
                     /locus_tag="APQ94_gp10"
                     /codon_start=1
                     /transl_table=5
                     /product="cytochrome b"
                     /protein_id="YP_009169466.1"
                     /db_xref="GI:937546476"
                     /db_xref="GeneID:26042557"
                     /translation="MHKSLRKTHPLAKVFNKSLVDLPAPANLSIWWNFGSLLGLCLGI
                     QILSGLFLAMHYTGQIDLAFNSVVHISRDVNNGWILRAIHANGASWFFIFLYFHMGRA
                     FYYSSYLYHYVWNLGVIMFFLTMGTAFLGYVLPWGQMSFWGATVITNLLSAIPYMGKM
                     LVEWVWGGFAVDNATLSRFFAIHFIIPFIILALVILHLLFLHETGSNNPLGLMAEAEK
                     IPFHTYYTFKDLVGFLLFFWFFSLFVLFWPQLLTDPENFIPANSLVTPIHIQPEWYFL
                     FAYAILRSIPNKLGGVIALVASVAILFVLPYTHMAKFRSLSFYPLSQFFFWGFVGVFF
                     ILTWIGSCPVETPYEQIGQTFTILYFSFFIFSGSLRNLWDYILNF"
     gene            7743..8880
                     /gene="CYTB"
                     /locus_tag="APQ94_gp10"
                     /db_xref="GeneID:26042557"
     tRNA            8881..8946
                     /locus_tag="APQ94_gt13"
                     /product="tRNA-Ser"
                     /note="anticodon:uga"
                     /db_xref="GeneID:26042558"
     gene            8881..8946
                     /locus_tag="APQ94_gt13"
                     /db_xref="GeneID:26042558"
     CDS             9003..9293
                     /gene="ND4L"
                     /locus_tag="APQ94_gp09"
                     /codon_start=1
                     /transl_table=5
                     /product="NADH dehydrogenase subunit 4L"
                     /protein_id="YP_009169467.1"
                     /db_xref="GI:937546477"
                     /db_xref="GeneID:26042578"
                     /translation="MSIYLSAVSVLSFFMALLALGFQHKHLLGVLLALEAATMSLFIF
                     LFSISVASLTGEASLILITLGACEASLGLSILVSATRSWGNDYVSSFTMQKC"
     gene            9003..9293
                     /gene="ND4L"
                     /locus_tag="APQ94_gp09"
                     /db_xref="GeneID:26042578"
     CDS             9287..10654
                     /gene="ND4"
                     /locus_tag="APQ94_gp08"
                     /transl_table=5
                     /product="NADH dehydrogenase subunit 4"
                     /protein_id="YP_009169468.1"
                     /db_xref="GI:937546478"
                     /db_xref="GeneID:26042559"
                     /translation="MLSLLFLNIFVMCFYNFNFFWYFSIWILGVSAFMSLLNIWEPLT
                     TFSLMTGLLYSDPMSSLLISLTLWISFLMLLASHPSVKELKNNISSFVSVILLLNLIL
                     ILSFCLSDVIFFYFMFESSLLPTLILILGWGSQPERLQAGMYMMLYTISASLPLILLI
                     LWACQQLQTSKISYAALIRGAVEMPAYLLELLTFVVFLAFLVKLPMFSVHLWLPKAHV
                     EAPVAGSMVLAAILLKLGGYGIIRIYQFFNFSFSNMTYVYLLLAVLGGLITNMICFRQ
                     IDMKSLIAYSSIGHMSLVLVGIFSGTSWGWAGALVLMMSHGFCSSGLFAMANCIYEKT
                     HTRSLFLNKGMMSLWPIFSMCWFLLCALNMASPPSINLLGEIFIFPAALFSSIYLVFF
                     LSTMSFLSTLCAMYLFMATEHGAEPKFSNSFNGISNLQITFAFLHWVPANFLIVSSQT
                     ISIWV"
     gene            9287..10654
                     /gene="ND4"
                     /locus_tag="APQ94_gp08"
                     /db_xref="GeneID:26042559"
     tRNA            10658..10726
                     /locus_tag="APQ94_gt14"
                     /product="tRNA-His"
                     /note="anticodon:gug"
                     /db_xref="GeneID:26042560"
     gene            10658..10726
                     /locus_tag="APQ94_gt14"
                     /db_xref="GeneID:26042560"
     CDS             10727..12458
                     /gene="ND5"
                     /locus_tag="APQ94_gp07"
                     /note="TAA stop codon is completed by the addition of 3'
                     Aresidues to the mRNA"
                     /codon_start=1
                     /transl_except="(pos:12458,aa:TERM)"
                     /transl_table=5
                     /product="NADH dehydrogenase subunit 5"
                     /protein_id="YP_009169469.1"
                     /db_xref="GI:937546472"
                     /db_xref="GeneID:26042579"
                     /translation="MILKLSSASSIFLLAYGVLIIPAAHLLLSSSKAFILELSLIEVS
                     TCNLNLMLILDQISLSFSGVICIISGCVLLFSSSYMASDLFLKRFVWLVILFVLSMNF
                     LIFISSLPALLLGWDGLGITSFVLVGYYQNYKSLSASMLTILANRVGDVMILLAIGVM
                     VVQGHWNIFFTFDFLMDNLKSLSFMVLIAAMTKSAQIPFSSWLPAAMAAPTPVSALVH
                     SSTLVTAGVFLLIRFYPSLVGSIHNSALATLYFMSIMTMLMAGVAANYENDLKKIIAL
                     STLSQLGLMMMTLALKMPYLALFHLYTHAMFKALLFLCAGAIIHNESNTQDIRDMGEI
                     WKDLPFITACMNIANLCLCGSPFMSGFYSKDLILELTLLGDFSTLMILLTFLAIGLTT
                     SYSLRLSLRSLWAPRNSTPLHFKFSKDLYINWACFILAFSAVMAGMYLQLVFINFSPS
                     FFMSTSTKMIPLIAVIFGLMFTFIFWVPNPQLSLKMNKSRFFLSTMWFLTPLSSQPTS
                     KYSLLLATNTMKSLDHGWLEVVGGGGAFTSLKILVLVNQLIQSKNINFFVTTMLFFLL
                     LTLAAYSSILM"
     gene            10727..12458
                     /gene="ND5"
                     /locus_tag="APQ94_gp07"
                     /db_xref="GeneID:26042579"
     tRNA            12459..12525
                     /locus_tag="APQ94_gt15"
                     /product="tRNA-Phe"
                     /note="anticodon:gaa"
                     /db_xref="GeneID:26042563"
     gene            12459..12525
                     /locus_tag="APQ94_gt15"
                     /db_xref="GeneID:26042563"
     tRNA            12544..12607
                     /locus_tag="APQ94_gt16"
                     /product="tRNA-Thr"
                     /note="anticodon:ugu"
                     /db_xref="GeneID:26042580"
     gene            12544..12607
                     /locus_tag="APQ94_gt16"
                     /db_xref="GeneID:26042580"
     CDS             12856..13635
                     /gene="COX3"
                     /locus_tag="APQ94_gp06"
                     /codon_start=1
                     /transl_table=5
                     /product="cytochrome c oxidase subunit III"
                     /protein_id="YP_009169470.1"
                     /db_xref="GI:937546479"
                     /db_xref="GeneID:26042581"
                     /translation="MMRNPFHLVEFSPWPLTASVGAFFLTCGIAGWLHGLTPFVAILG
                     LGVILITMVQWWRDVIRESTYQGFHTSKVASGLRWGMILFIVSEVCFFFAFFWAYFHS
                     SLAPSVELGSCWPPAGVVPLNPFEVPLLNTGVLLGSGVTVTWAHHSLMEGKRLGSLQS
                     LAMTVILGLYFTFLQAEEYLETFFTIADGVYGSSFFVATGFHGLHVLIGSSFLIVCFM
                     RAYRWHFSKNHHFGFEAAAWYWHFVDVVWLFLYLSIYWWGS"
     gene            12856..13635
                     /gene="COX3"
                     /locus_tag="APQ94_gp06"
                     /db_xref="GeneID:26042581"
     tRNA            13662..13734
                     /locus_tag="APQ94_gt17"
                     /product="tRNA-Lys"
                     /note="anticodon:uuu"
                     /db_xref="GeneID:26042561"
     gene            13662..13734
                     /locus_tag="APQ94_gt17"
                     /db_xref="GeneID:26042561"
     tRNA            13753..13817
                     /locus_tag="APQ94_gt18"
                     /product="tRNA-Ala"
                     /note="anticodon:ugc"
                     /db_xref="GeneID:26042582"
     gene            13753..13817
                     /locus_tag="APQ94_gt18"
                     /db_xref="GeneID:26042582"
     tRNA            13826..13893
                     /locus_tag="APQ94_gt19"
                     /product="tRNA-Arg"
                     /note="anticodon:ucg"
                     /db_xref="GeneID:26042583"
     gene            13826..13893
                     /locus_tag="APQ94_gt19"
                     /db_xref="GeneID:26042583"
     tRNA            13894..13959
                     /locus_tag="APQ94_gt20"
                     /product="tRNA-Asn"
                     /note="anticodon:guu"
                     /db_xref="GeneID:26042584"
     gene            13894..13959
                     /locus_tag="APQ94_gt20"
                     /db_xref="GeneID:26042584"
     tRNA            13960..14028
                     /locus_tag="APQ94_gt21"
                     /product="tRNA-Ile"
                     /note="anticodon:gau"
                     /db_xref="GeneID:26042585"
     gene            13960..14028
                     /locus_tag="APQ94_gt21"
                     /db_xref="GeneID:26042585"
     CDS             14029..14382
                     /gene="ND3"
                     /locus_tag="APQ94_gp05"
                     /codon_start=1
                     /transl_table=5
                     /product="NADH dehydrogenase subunit 3"
                     /protein_id="YP_009169471.1"
                     /db_xref="GI:937546480"
                     /db_xref="GeneID:26042586"
                     /translation="MGGTLISSLLAFGVSGVVMGLAWILHNRGVLDREKSSPFECGFD
                     PMKGARVSFSLRFFLLAIIFLVFDIEIVLLFPILASFSFAFSSELVLGTLFFLVILIL
                     GLFHEWNEGSLNWMN"
     gene            14029..14382
                     /gene="ND3"
                     /locus_tag="APQ94_gp05"
                     /db_xref="GeneID:26042586"
     tRNA            14388..14454
                     /locus_tag="APQ94_gt22"
                     /product="tRNA-Ser"
                     /note="anticodon:gcu"
                     /db_xref="GeneID:26042562"
     gene            14388..14454
                     /locus_tag="APQ94_gt22"
                     /db_xref="GeneID:26042562"
     CDS             14455..15528
                     /gene="ND2"
                     /locus_tag="APQ94_gp04"
                     /codon_start=1
                     /transl_table=5
                     /product="NADH dehydrogenase subunit 2"
                     /protein_id="YP_009169472.1"
                     /db_xref="GI:937546481"
                     /db_xref="GeneID:26042587"
                     /translation="MRPNLPFVYMFLLLVGFGTFFSISAVHWLGAWVGLELNLIGFLP
                     ILIYQKSSLETEAAIKYFIVQALGSSLLMAASLLSFNLSLSWEFAFSLIGDPPFAYIW
                     GFLLLSSLMLKVGAFPFHFWLPSVMVSSSWFPCAILATWQKLAPLFLFTIILGSGLVS
                     LFFQLLCLLAVAGAWVGGIGGINQTQVRAILGYSSISHMGWMVYGACCNESLLEFYLM
                     IYILVTGCVFIAFWHLNLSNMKGTLGLTSNFFDYLGVFILLLSLGGLPPLLGFIPKLL
                     VIGYCIPLWNFMVVLFLLLGSLISLFYYLVLFFAICLSFFSSKFLYFFLSQATSNFSI
                     LGFSILANLSGVGAVMFLNLLSI"
     gene            14455..15528
                     /gene="ND2"
                     /locus_tag="APQ94_gp04"
                     /db_xref="GeneID:26042587"
ORIGIN      
        1 atgcgttgat tattttctac aaatcataaa gatattggta ctttatatat tattcttggg
       61 atgtggtctg ctttagttgg aacagcctta agtttgttaa ttcgggctga attaggtcaa
      121 ccaggtgctt tgttggggga tgaccaacta tacaatgtta ttgttactgc ccatgctttt
      181 gttatgattt tcttttttgt tatgccgata ataattgggg gttttggaaa ttggttaatt
      241 ccattaatat taggtgcccc tgatatagct tttccgcgct taaataacat aagattttgg
      301 ttattacctc cttctttatt acttttacta tcatcagctg cggtggaaag tggggcaggc
      361 acaggatgaa ctgtttaccc tcccctatcg gggaatttgg cgcatgcagg cgcttctgta
      421 gatttagcta ttttttcgtt acatttggcc ggtgcttctt ctattttagg tgctgtgaat
      481 tttattacaa caattattaa tatacgttga aaagggatat ctttagaacg tttaccttta
      541 tttgtgtgat ctgtaaaaat tacagctatt cttttattac tctcattgcc tgtgttggcg
      601 gggggcatta caatactatt aacggatcgt aattttaata ctgctttttt tgatccagct
      661 ggtggtggag atcctgtgct ttaccaacat ttattttggt tttttggaca tcctgaagtt
      721 tatattttaa ttcttcctgg ttttgggata gtgtcacatg ttgtaagcca ttatgctagt
      781 aagaaagagg tatttggtgt tttaggaata atttatgcta tgcttgctat tggggtttta
      841 ggatttattg tttgagctca ccacatattt acggttggaa tggatgtaga tactcgagct
      901 tatttcacag ctgcgacaat aattattgcg gtgccaacag gtattaaagt ttttaggtga
      961 cttgctacaa ttcatgggag aaaaattaaa tatgatgcac cgatattatg ggctttaggc
     1021 tttatttttt tatttaccct tggggggctc acaggaattg tcttatcaaa ttcttcatta
     1081 gatattatac ttcatgatac ctattatgtt gtagcacact ttcattatgt attatcaata
     1141 ggtgctgttt ttgctttatt tagtgctttt acttattgat tccccctttt aacagggttg
     1201 acccttcacc ctcgttggtt aaaggcacat ttttatctta tgtttgtggg tgttaatgtt
     1261 acttttttcc cccaacattt tttagggttg aggggaatac ctcgtcgata ctcagattat
     1321 ccagatagtt atgtaaaatg aaatgttgtg tcttcaatag gctcaataat ttcatttgtc
     1381 gcagttttat attttatatt tattttatga gaagctttta ttgctcagcg aggagtcatt
     1441 tgaagcttac atatagcgac tgctttagag tgggatgata cattacctgc tgattttcat
     1501 aatcttgaag agacgggagc tttattaggg cagaaataag gtatgagatt ttgaggtcaa
     1561 tttggtttcc aagatgctgc tgccccgttg atagaggagc taattttttt ccatgatcat
     1621 gcaataatga ttttaattat aattattagg ttagtaggct atgctgctat atctttaata
     1681 ttaaataaat ttacttttcg ttttcttaga gagggccaag agattgaaac catctggact
     1741 ctaattcctg caattactct tattttttta ggatttcctt ctttacgatt attatattta
     1801 ctagatgaag ttgggtcttg taatttaact gttaaaagag tgggacatca atgatattgg
     1861 agttatgagt attctgattt tttagatatt gagttcgatt cttatataat tcccacaagc
     1921 gacctcagaa gcggtgattt tcgattatta gaggttgatc atcgaatagt tgttccaact
     1981 gaagttgata ttcgagtctt agtcacctct tttgatgtaa tccattcttg gactgttcct
     2041 tctttaggag taaaagcaga tgctattcct ggtcggctaa atcaaattag gttttttgtg
     2101 aagtatcctg gtatttttta tggccagtgt tcagagattt gtggggcaaa tcattctttt
     2161 atgcctattg ttgttgagtc tgtcccgcta gattgtttta tgaattgaat tgttagagtg
     2221 attaaataat taaaagctat aaaattaaat taagagaatc ttaattatac tgctaagggt
     2281 ggtgcttttc taatcatgcc tcaactatcc cccctcaatt gagttttttt atttgccctc
     2341 cattgagttt tagttctttc gttgtcagtg tgtttttggt gggttaaaaa aagctcgtat
     2401 tcttttaaga ctagtaaaaa caaaagatcc tctttgttag ctaataataa gtgaagatga
     2461 tagctaaaat ttattgttaa aaagattagt taatatataa cctaaggttg tcgactttaa
     2521 gtaactagta taatatagta tcttttaacc atgttaagag atattttctc ctcatttgat
     2581 gatcataatc aagtatatat atcctatgtg tttatgtgat ttatttcatt tttagttatt
     2641 gtagtgtcta gatctttata ttgagctcaa atacctaatt gaaatttaat tattttccgt
     2701 gtaaaagaga caattgcttc tcaggtgttt cggtcttttg gggttaattt gggtgggttt
     2761 ataaatattg ttgtatcatt atttgtctgt ttaatttttt ctaatctttt aggattagtt
     2821 ccctatgttt tcagggttag gagccacctt actatatctc tttctttagc tttgccccta
     2881 tgattttcac ttattatttc agctacattt tttaaaagaa gctacgttgt ggcggcttta
     2941 ctgccaatag gggctccggc cttattaaat ccttttttag ttattattga aactgttaga
     3001 attatagtac ggcctattac cctttcggtt cgacttatag ctaatataag ggcgggccat
     3061 attgttttaa ctttagttgg taactatctt agaacagcta tttttggggc ctgatttcct
     3121 tttattttcc tggtttctgt tcaaattttt tacacagtgt ttgaagttgc tatttgtttt
     3181 attcaggctt acattttctg tttattagga actctttatt cagatgagca cccccatcac
     3241 tggctatata tttacactgt tctatatggt gtaaaaagag tttgtcatct cattgtcggg
     3301 gtatgagccc aatagcttgt attagcttat ttttatgttc attagaaggt tgcagtcttt
     3361 ctttagaaac caaatttcta tgtgcagata caccactaaa tgatacctct tcttattaaa
     3421 gtctttttgc ttggaaggca aatgtacgat gttatactta agaaactaga taactattaa
     3481 ggcacaccta tctttgaatt tgcaattcaa tattattaaa actataatag cataaaactt
     3541 gaatataaaa ctcattatag gttttgaaga cctgtagttt aattaactta aagttttggt
     3601 ttgttgggga tacttttacc ataaataggg ttacaaccta ttgccttttt cggccaccaa
     3661 caatgcttct tggaattttt ggtaaggcca ctctttcaaa acgaaaatct gatgtgcatt
     3721 tattacacta caaaaacttt aaagttttta atcaattaaa gatgcacatg ttctcatatt
     3781 ccgattttta ttagaattgt aaacttaatt aataagcata tctattttta tttataaatg
     3841 tataaaagtt tggttctagc ttaaaaatat ggctccgact ataaattaca tatggttttc
     3901 ttaagtgagg tgaggatatc acaagtactc agaaagatag aaaatcttta tgtaatatgt
     3961 gtaataaagg tattttaaga aaaaaatgcc tatcaggttt cactaactcc aatgttgaaa
     4021 attgaacaat gaatgaaagt ttgattaagc aaagtcgtgt tgaacttggc taattctagt
     4081 gccagcagct gcggtcaatc taggaagttt agtcatattt atatggtatt tgcagtgtaa
     4141 tgttaagtaa aaaaaatgaa ggcattaggg gtaaaatccg aaaagagttt ataagtcctg
     4201 aaagtataac ataaaatctg cgaaatttag gttaaaaact aggattagat accctattat
     4261 tcttcacata aacatattgc cagggtacta cgaacataga gtttaaaact taaagaactt
     4321 ggcggcattt tttaaccaat taggggaacc tgtttcataa tcgataatcc acgttatacc
     4381 ttgcccagtt tatattagct tgtataccgt cgtcctaagg taacttcaaa gaaaagaaga
     4441 gttagcatag ggggggaggt ttccctcccc caaaatgtca gatcaaggtg cagcttatag
     4501 ctaggagaga atgggttaca attaagaatt ataaatacgg agatagtatt gaataatacc
     4561 attgaaggag gacttataag taaaagaata tagaaaaatt gtttgaatat gggtctggaa
     4621 tgtgcacaaa tcgcccgtcg ctctcgtcga aagatgagat aagtcgtaac aaagtaaggg
     4681 taatggaaat tgtccttaga aagatatagc ataatttatg cgtttcgctt acaatgaaaa
     4741 aatactataa acttagttat cttaagatta aaaaaaaagt aggcaaaaaa tttataatta
     4801 catgaactga agcatcaaaa aggttagtat gtggagatca aaaatctagt atacttttaa
     4861 attatagtac cgtaagggaa aactctaatt ttttaaaagt cgattatata ttgtaccttt
     4921 tgcatcatgg tttagcaaga tttttttaaa attaattttc tcgaaatcta aggagctatt
     4981 ttatattttt taatagaaaa aattgtggta gatgtggcac aatcttacaa aaagtataaa
     5041 atagaaatga aatgttattc gcattagatg atagctagtt ataacaaaaa catatataag
     5101 tattgaagtt aattgtggtt attgagaaat ttcttttcaa cttctttagc atttcatgtg
     5161 tataaggcta agcttgtaca tattttgaaa aggagatagt ttctttattg tttacttagg
     5221 cttaatatta gctataatta aagagtttgt tataaaacat acttataagt agtaaaattt
     5281 atagctgatt tttcattata ttatgttatc taaccaaaaa actactttta agtttagttt
     5341 atgctaaaat gagtattatg attgtgtttt agggttaaaa atagatatag ctccatggaa
     5401 taaaacgtat acaaattaca tttaaagaac tcggcaaata tgtgctccgc ctgtttagca
     5461 aaaacatggc tccttgattt ttacatatag ggagttttac ctgcccggtg atttttataa
     5521 acgattaaac ggccgcagta ccctgactgt gcaaaggtag cataataatt tgccttataa
     5581 ttgatggcta gtatgaaggg ttcgacgaga gcatgcctgt ctcttatgta ttatctaaaa
     5641 tttatttttt aagttaaaaa tcttaaataa aattaaagga cgagaagacc ctatcgagct
     5701 ttaaaagaat aatcagaaaa ggtaaattac actattttct agttaatatt ttagttgggg
     5761 cgactgggga ataagaaaag cttccttgta aaataaaata aacacgatcc aatatatatt
     5821 gatagtggaa ttagttaccg tagggataac agcgttattt tttcggagag cacgcatcaa
     5881 agaaaaagct tgcgacctcg atgttggatt gagataactc aaaggcgtag gggcttttat
     5941 aagttagtct gttcgactat aaaaatctca catgatctga gttcagaccg gcgtaagcca
     6001 ggtcagtttc tatcctttat ttttcttttt tacctttgta cgaaaggact aggtaaaaac
     6061 aataccttgt taatttataa aataaaagtg gcagaaaatt gcattagatt taggctctaa
     6121 atataaagat attctctttc ttttataaca tgacaaaata agtagtaaaa gtggcagaaa
     6181 aattgcatta gatttaagct ctaaatataa agatattctc tttcttttat aatgtctata
     6241 tttttagttg cctcattatt ctcttatatc tgtattttac tggcggtggc tttttttact
     6301 ttattagagc ggaaggggtt aagctatatt caaatacgga aaggcccaaa taaagcttat
     6361 tttatggggc ttcctcaacc tcttgcagac gcggcaaagc tattagttaa agaaattaga
     6421 aaacctaaaa taacaaacca attaccctat tttatagctc ctgtgtttag ttttacctta
     6481 gctttatttt tatgagaact ataccctaat ctgtgtctgg tcacgacttt taaattaggg
     6541 attttgtttt ttttatgcac atctagttta aatgtttacg gaaccttagt agctgggtga
     6601 tcttccaact ctaaatatgc tttgttggga gctctccgag caattgctca aactatttct
     6661 tatgaagtaa gattagcact aattatgctg ctgccgctgt ttctcgcggc tagttttgat
     6721 ttttttgaaa ttaatagggc ccaaaaacta gtttggttta tatttttaat agcaccaatt
     6781 gcttttatct gatttactac ttgtcttgca gagactaatc gagctccgtt tgactttgct
     6841 gaaggagaat ctgagctagt ctctggattt aatattgaat atgctgcggg tggctttgca
     6901 ttaatttttc ttgcagaata tgcaaatatt ttagtaataa ggctgttcac ttcaatttta
     6961 tttgggggag gcccatttat ttttgtttta gagtcagatt tttttttcct tataaaaact
     7021 ttattctttg catttgtttt tatttgagtg cgtggaagtt acccacgatt tcgttatgat
     7081 ttattaataa atttagcctg aaaaaggttt ttacctgtga gattatcttt tttgatggta
     7141 ctttttatta ttatatgtta tacttagttc aaattatagt ttaataaata ttagcattgg
     7201 aagctaaagt ttgggtaaag ttaatcccat gtttgatatg acatttttaa ttttaacgag
     7261 tattactact tctttggtat tattattacc aggtatatca cagcctctaa gccttggctt
     7321 gattgtaata ctctctactt ttttcttatg tttaattagt gctctttata tttcttcttg
     7381 atatggctat atcctgtttt taatttatgt tggggggctc ttagtgatgt ttgcctatgt
     7441 cgcagcccta tctccaaata ttatatttaa atcatcaggg gcactttttg ttggcattct
     7501 tagggcttga gtcctgattg tttttattat gaaaattaaa acaataatta gaggtaaaat
     7561 tatttcaaac agggaggcct ttctaagatc tttatttata aaattttata gtgttgaatt
     7621 agttagccct atctttattt cggtgttaat tggcttagct ctagttttat tagtaaattt
     7681 gattgttgtt gttaagattt gtttctacaa taaaggatct cttcgttctt ttagggctga
     7741 atatgcataa atctcttcga aaaacacatc cgctggctaa agtatttaat aagtctctag
     7801 ttgatcttcc agcgccagcg aatctctcta tttgatgaaa ttttggttct ttattaggtt
     7861 tatgcttagg aatccaaatt cttaggggcc tctttttagc aatacattat acaggtcaaa
     7921 ttgatttggc ttttaattct gttgttcaca tttctcgtga tgtaaacaac ggctgaattc
     7981 ttcgagcaat tcatgcaaac ggagcctcat gattctttat ttttttatat tttcatatag
     8041 gtcgtgcttt ttactacagg tcttatttat accattatgt ttgaaattta ggagtaatta
     8101 tatttttttt aactataggt actgcttttc taggctatgt tttaccttgg ggtcaaatat
     8161 ccttttgggg ggctacggta atcaccaact tattatctgc tattccctat ataggtaaaa
     8221 tgcttgtaga atgagtttgg ggtggctttg ctgtcgataa tgcaactctt tcccgatttt
     8281 ttgcaatcca ttttattatt ccttttatta ttcttgcatt agttatttta catttattgt
     8341 ttttacatga aacaggctcc aataatccct taggccttat agcagaagcc gaaaaaattc
     8401 catttcatac atattacacc tttaaggatc ttgttggatt tttattgttt ttttggtttt
     8461 ttaggttgtt tgtacttttc tggcctcaat tactcacaga tccagaaaat tttattccag
     8521 caaattctct agttacccca attcatatcc agcctgagtg atacttcttg tttgcatatg
     8581 caattcttcg atctattcca aataaattgg gcggcgtaat tgctttagta gcttctgttg
     8641 caattttatt tgttttaccc tatacacata tagctaaatt tcgctctcta aggttttacc
     8701 cgcttagcca gttttttttt tgagggtttg ttggggtttt ttttatttta acttgaattg
     8761 gaagatgccc tgtggagact ccatatgaac aaattggtca aactttcact attttatatt
     8821 tttctttttt tatttttaga ggatcacttc gaaacttatg ggattatatt ttaaattttt
     8881 aactatcgcc aaggggctag gtcgccttga aagtgacaga aaagtgttcg actcatttaa
     8941 tagtttaaca acaaaaatat ttaataattt cagaaaatgt aagctctcat cttaactaag
     9001 atatgagaat ttatttaaga gcagtcagag ttttaagatt tttcatagct ttattggcat
     9061 taggatttca acacaaacac ttacttggag ttttattggc cttagaagca gcaacaatga
     9121 gtctttttat ttttttgttt tctatttcag tagcatcgtt aaccggtgag gcctctctta
     9181 ttttaattac attgggtgcc tgcgaagcta gtcttggcct ttctattttg gtttctgcca
     9241 ctcgatcttg gggtaatgat tacgtatcta gatttacaat acaaaaatgt taagcctact
     9301 ctttttaaat atttttgtaa tatgttttta taattttaac tttttttggt acttcagaat
     9361 ttggattcta ggtgtaagag cttttatatc tttattaaat atttgagagc cattaacaac
     9421 cttttcttta atgactggtt tactttattc tgatccaatg tcctctcttt taatttcctt
     9481 aactttatga atttcttttt taatattatt agcaagccac ccaagcgtta aggaacttaa
     9541 aaataatatc tctagctttg tttcggtaat tctcttgctt aatcttattt taattttaag
     9601 gttttgttta tctgatgtaa ttttttttta ttttatattt gagtcctcgc tcttaccaac
     9661 acttatttta attttaggtt gaggctctca acccgagcgc cttcaagctg gaatatatat
     9721 aatattatat actatctcag cctcgctacc tcttattctt cttattttat gggcctgtca
     9781 gcaattacaa acctctaaaa tttcatatgc cgcccttatc cgcggggcag tagaaatacc
     9841 tgcatatctt ttagaactat taacttttgt ggtattttta gcatttttag tgaaacttcc
     9901 tatattctca gtccatctat ggctgccaaa agcacacgtc gaggctcctg tagccggctc
     9961 tatggtccta gctgctattt tacttaaatt aggaggctac ggtattattc gtatttatca
    10021 attttttaac tttagattct ctaacataac ttatgtatat ttattattag ctgtgttagg
    10081 gggcttaatt actaatataa tttgtttccg acaaattgac ataaaatctc ttattgctta
    10141 ttcttctatc ggacatatat ctttagttct agtaggtatc tttaggggaa cctcgtgggg
    10201 gtgagcggga gccttagttt tgataatatc ccacggattt tgttcctcag gattatttgc
    10261 tatagcaaat tgtatttatg aaaaaactca cacacgaagg cttttcttaa ataaaggaat
    10321 aatatctctt tgaccaattt tttcaatatg ttgatttctt ttatgcgcct taaatatagc
    10381 aaggccgcct agtattaatc tcttaggaga gatttttatt tttccggcgg ccctcttttc
    10441 ttctatctac ttagtcttct tccttaggac tataagattt ttaagaacat tgtgtgctat
    10501 atatttattt atagcgactg aacatggagc tgaacctaaa ttctctaatt catttaatgg
    10561 gattagaaat ctccaaatta cgtttgcttt tttacattgg gtgcctgcga attttttaat
    10621 tgtaaggagc caaactatct caatctgagt ttagagtatt tagttagttt aatttttaaa
    10681 accttagaat gtggctctaa aaataaatat tacaatttac taaattatga ttttaaaact
    10741 atcttcagct tcttcaattt ttcttttagc ttatggtgtc ctaattattc cggcggccca
    10801 tttgctatta agatcttcta aggcttttat tttagagctc tctttaattg aggtaagaac
    10861 ttgcaattta aatttaatat taattttaga tcaaattagg ttaagattta gaggagttat
    10921 ctgtatcatt tcaggatgcg ttttattatt ttcttctagt tatatagcat cagacttatt
    10981 tttaaaacga tttgtttggt tagttatttt atttgtttta tctataaatt ttcttatttt
    11041 tattagaagg ctcccagccc ttttattagg ttgggatggc ctaggcatta cttcttttgt
    11101 attagttggg tattatcaaa actataaatc tttaagagct agaatattaa caattctagc
    11161 aaaccgtgtt ggagatgtaa taattttatt agcaattggt gttatagtag tacaaggaca
    11221 ctgaaacatc tttttcactt ttgattttct tatagacaac ctaaaaagat taagctttat
    11281 agtccttatt gctgccataa ctaaaagagc tcaaattcca ttttcatcat gattgccagc
    11341 agcaatggca gctcccacac ctgtctcagc tcttgttcac tcttctacgc ttgtaacagc
    11401 cggtgtgttt ttattaatcc gcttttaccc aaggctggtg ggtagtattc ataattccgc
    11461 cttagcaacc ctttatttta tatcaattat aactatgtta atggcgggtg ttgctgcaaa
    11521 ttatgaaaat gaccttaaaa aaatcattgc tctatctacc cttagtcaac taggtcttat
    11581 aatgataaca ctagcattaa aaatacctta tttagccttg tttcatttat atacacacgc
    11641 aatatttaaa gcccttttat ttttatgtgc aggcgctatt atccataatg aaagaaatac
    11701 tcaagatatt cgagatatag gagaaatttg aaaagaccta ccttttatca ctgcttgtat
    11761 aaatattgct aatttatgtt tatgtggatc cccatttata agtggatttt attctaagga
    11821 tctaattcta gagctgacgc ttctagggga ttttagaacc ttaatgattc ttttaacatt
    11881 tttagcaatt ggcctaacta catcttattc tttacgactt tctttacgct ccctttgggc
    11941 cccccgaaac tcaacacccc ttcacttcaa gtttagcaaa gatttatata ttaattgagc
    12001 ttgttttatc ttagctttca gggcggtaat ggccgggata tatctacaac tagtttttat
    12061 taactttaga cctaggtttt ttatatcaac aagaactaaa ataattccgt taattgcagt
    12121 aatcttcggc ttaatgttta cttttatttt ttgggtaccc aaccctcagt taaggttgaa
    12181 aataaacaaa tctcgatttt ttctcagaac gatatgattt ttaactccat tatcctcaca
    12241 accgacttca aaatacagac ttttattagc aacaaatact ataaaaagat tagaccacgg
    12301 ctgacttgaa gttgttgggg gaggcggcgc ttttacaagg ttaaaaatct tagttttggt
    12361 aaatcaatta atccaaagaa aaaatattaa tttttttgta accacaatat tattttttct
    12421 cttattgact ttagccgcct atagatccat tttaatatgt tttaatagct tatatactag
    12481 agcatggcgc tgaagatgcc atagaggcag tttagcctta gaacatataa atctaatata
    12541 taagcaataa tagcttaact ttagtaaagc aatggccttg taagtcgtag atattctttt
    12601 tattgctaaa ccatgaaaat aaatatgaat acctcatcgc ttacggctca ggcgacccat
    12661 ggttaaattt ttagcctctg aaataatgca cgagctcaac actcaccctg ttttcttttc
    12721 tggcccttyw kawamaaaag ggccagaaaa gaaaacaggg tgagtgttga gctcgtgcat
    12781 tatttcagag gctaaaaatt taaccatggg tcgcctgagc cgtaagcgat gaggtattca
    12841 tatttatttc tatttatgat acgaaatcct tttcatcttg ttgagtttag tccttgacca
    12901 ttaacagcat cagttggtgc ttttttttta acttgcggga ttgcaggttg actacatggt
    12961 cttacgcctt ttgtggcaat tttaggttta ggggtaattt taattacaat agttcaatga
    13021 tgacgtgatg ttattcgaga atcaacgtat caaggatttc acaccagaaa ggtagccagc
    13081 ggattacgtt gaggtataat tttatttatt gtgtctgaag tgtgtttttt ttttgcattt
    13141 ttttgagcat attttcatag gagcctcgcg cctagggttg aattaggttc ttgctggcct
    13201 cctgcggggg tagttccttt aaatcctttt gaagtaccac tcttaaatac tggagtgcta
    13261 ttaggttctg gggttactgt tacttgggca catcacaggt taatagaggg taagcgactg
    13321 ggaagtcttc aaagtcttgc tataacggtg attcttggtt tgtattttac atttttacag
    13381 gctgaagaat atttagaaac cttttttact attgccgatg gggtttatgg ttctagtttt
    13441 tttgtggcaa caggatttca tgggttacat gttttaattg gtagttcttt cttaattgta
    13501 tgctttatac gagcctatcg atggcatttt tcaaaaaatc atcatttcgg atttgaagcc
    13561 gctgcctgat attgacattt tgttgatgtt gtttggttgt ttctttacct atcaatttat
    13621 tgatggggtt cttaggaaga aagagataaa tgaaaatgag acctcagatg actgaaatat
    13681 aagtgttaga cttttaatct aaaaatggtg tcaatattag gacatctctg ggggttagcg
    13741 agaagccaaa tgggtttaat attttattta aaaaatctga tttgcattca gaaaatgggt
    13801 tttatatcct taggctgttt taatattata ggaagcatta gattgtatgt ggtttcggcc
    13861 tacaaggatg gggtataaca actactcccc tattaggtaa aagccaaaat agaggctcct
    13921 aactgttaat taggttatta taaataatta tttatctatt atgttacgcc ggtctgaacg
    13981 ggagtcgttg atgttgacta aaatgtaagt tctagctttc taacattaat ggggggtaca
    14041 ttaattagga gtcttttagc ttttggggtt tcgggggttg ttatagggtt agcttggatt
    14101 ctccataatc ggggtgttct tgatcgcgag aaaagttctc cgtttgagtg tgggtttgac
    14161 cctataaagg gtgctcgcgt atctttttct cttcgtttct ttctgcttgc tattattttt
    14221 ttagtttttg atatcgaaat tgttttattg tttccgattt tagctagatt tagctttgcc
    14281 tttaggagag agttagtttt agggacatta ttttttttgg tgattttaat tttagggtta
    14341 tttcatgagt gaaacgaagg gtcattaaat tgaatgaatt aatttataga aaatcttgga
    14401 gtgaaacggg gctgctaact ttgttttggg tgattcgatt ttatccattt tcttatgcgg
    14461 cctaatttac cttttgttta tatatttctt ttgctagttg gttttggtac ttttttttct
    14521 atttcagcgg ttcattggtt aggcgcttgg gtgggtcttg aattaaattt aattggattt
    14581 ttacctattt taatttatca gaaaagatcg ttagaaactg aggcagcaat taagtatttt
    14641 attgtccagg cgttgggatc gaggctatta atggcagcga ggctgttgag atttaacttg
    14701 tctttatctt gggaatttgc ttttaggctt attggggacc ccccttttgc ttatatttga
    14761 ggatttttat tactaaggag gttaatatta aaggttggtg cctttccatt tcatttttga
    14821 ttgcctagtg taatggttag ctcttcttgg tttccttgtg ctatcttagc tacttgacaa
    14881 aaactagctc cgttatttct ttttactatt attttgggct caggtttagt tagtttattt
    14941 tttcagctcc tgtgtttgtt ggcagttgca ggcgcttggg tgggtggcat tggcggtatc
    15001 aaccaaacac aagttcgagc tattcttggg tattcgtcta ttaggcacat aggttggata
    15061 gtttatggtg cttgttgtaa tgagaggttg ttagagtttt atttaatgat ttatatttta
    15121 gttactggtt gtgtgtttat tgctttttga catttaaact taagaaatat aaaaggcaca
    15181 ttaggtttga cgagtaattt ttttgactac ttaggtgttt ttattttact attatcttta
    15241 gggggcttgc ccccattatt aggttttatt cctaaacttt tggttatcgg atactgtatt
    15301 ccgctttgga atttcatggt tgttcttttt ctactcttag gttcacttat tagtttattt
    15361 tattatttag ttttgttctt tgcaatttgt ttaagttttt ttagttctaa atttttatat
    15421 ttttttctaa gacaggctac tagcaatttt agtattttag gatttagaat tttggcaaat
    15481 ttaagaggcg taggagccgt aatgttctta aatttattaa gaatttaatt gtatat
//
