# Supplementary material for: Relation between mitochondrial DNA hyperdiversity, mutation rate and mitochondrial genome evolution in Melarhaphe neritoides (Gastropoda: Littorinidae) and other Caenogastropoda
Source: Sci Rep. 2018 Dec 19;8:17964. doi: 10.1038/s41598-018-36428-7 (PMC6299273; doi:10.1038/s41598-018-36428-7)
Supplement: Supplementary file 3 — Supplementary Dataset 1 [file 41598_2018_36428_MOESM3_ESM.zip › Oncomelania hupensis hupensis NC_012899.gb]

LOCUS       Oncomelania_hupe       15186 bp    DNA     linear   INV 31-JAN-2018
DEFINITION  Oncomelania hupensis hupensis mitochondrion, complete genome.
ACCESSION   NC_012899
KEYWORDS    RefSeq.
SOURCE      mitochondrion Oncomelania hupensis hupensis (snail)
  ORGANISM  Oncomelania hupensis hupensis
            Eukaryota; Metazoa; Lophotrochozoa; Mollusca; Gastropoda;
            Caenogastropoda; Hypsogastropoda; Littorinimorpha; Truncatelloidea;
            Pomatiopsidae; Oncomelania.
REFERENCE   1  (bases 1 to 15186)
  AUTHORS   Zhao,Q.P., Deng,Z.R., Nie,P. and Jiang,M.S.
  TITLE     The complete mitochondrial sequence and gene order of Oncomelania
            hupensis
  JOURNAL   Unpublished
REFERENCE   2  (bases 1 to 15186)
  CONSRTM   NCBI Genome Project
  TITLE     Direct Submission
  JOURNAL   Submitted (01-JUL-2009) National Center for Biotechnology
            Information, NIH, Bethesda, MD 20894, USA
REFERENCE   3  (bases 1 to 15186)
  AUTHORS   Zhao,Q.P., Deng,Z.R., Nie,P. and Jiang,M.S.
  TITLE     Direct Submission
  JOURNAL   Submitted (26-JUN-2007) Fish Immunology and Parasitology, Institute
            of Hydrobiology, Chinese Academy of Sciences, 7# Donghu South Road,
            Wuhan, Hubei 430072, China
COMMENT     PROVISIONAL REFSEQ: This record has not yet been subject to final
            NCBI review. The reference sequence was derived from EU001660.
            COMPLETENESS: full length.
FEATURES             Location/Qualifiers
     source          1..15186
                     /organism="Oncomelania hupensis hupensis"
                     /organelle="mitochondrion"
                     /mol_type="genomic DNA"
                     /sub_species="hupensis"
                     /db_xref="taxon:111462"
                     /country="China: Hebei province, Gong'an county"
     CDS             1..1536
                     /gene="COX1"
                     /codon_start=1
                     /transl_table=5
                     /product="cytochrome c oxidase subunit I"
                     /protein_id="YP_003002125.1"
                     /db_xref="GI:242623194"
                     /db_xref="GeneID:8097336"
                     /translation="MRWLFSTNHKDIGTLYILFGMWAGLVGTALSLLIRAELGQPGAL
                     LGDDQLYNVIVTAHAFVMIFFLVMPMMIGGFGNWLVPLMLGAPDMAFPRLNNMSFWLL
                     PPALLLLLSSAAVESGAGTGWTVYPPLAGNLAHAGGSVDLAIFSLHLAGVSSILGAVN
                     FITTIINMRWRGMQFERLPLFVWSVMITAVLLLLSLPVLAGAITMLLTDRNFNTAFFD
                     PAGGGDPILYQHLFWFFGHPEVYILILPGFGMISHIVSHYSAKKETFGTLGMIYAMLA
                     IGVLGFIVWAHHMFTVGMDVDTRAYFTAATMIIAVPTGIKVFSWLATIHGAKIKYETP
                     MLWALGFIFLFTVGGLTGIVLSNSSLDIMLHDTYYVVAHFHYVLSMGAVFALFGAFNY
                     WFPLLTGVTLHSRSTKAHFFIMFIGVNVTFFPQHFLGLAGMPRRYSDYPDCYTKWNVI
                     SSIGSMISFVAVLYFMVIVWEALVSQRKVVWSTHLSTALEWDNLLPADFHNAPETGAL
                     VSA"
     gene            1..1536
                     /gene="COX1"
                     /db_xref="GeneID:8097336"
     CDS             1553..2239
                     /gene="COX2"
                     /codon_start=1
                     /transl_table=5
                     /product="cytochrome c oxidase subunit II"
                     /protein_id="YP_003002126.1"
                     /db_xref="GI:242623195"
                     /db_xref="GeneID:8097324"
                     /translation="MSLWGQLGFQDAASPLMEELIFFHDHAMMILVMIISLVGYAAFS
                     LMLNGFSCRSLVEGQEIETIWTIVPAIILIFLALPSLRLLYLLDEVNDCNLTVKSIGH
                     QWYWSYEYSDFLNIEFDSYMIPTEDLESGDFRLLEVDHRVVLPTSTDIRILVTSADVI
                     HSWAVPSLGVKADAIPGRLNQLSFFIKHPGVFYGQCSEICGANHSFMPIVVEAIPLES
                     FMSWVVKVSE"
     gene            1553..2239
                     /gene="COX2"
                     /db_xref="GeneID:8097324"
     tRNA            2242..2308
                     /product="tRNA-Asp"
                     /anticodon="(pos:2273..2275,aa:Asp,seq:gtc)"
     CDS             2309..2467
                     /gene="ATP8"
                     /codon_start=1
                     /transl_table=5
                     /product="ATP synthase F0 subunit 8"
                     /protein_id="YP_003002127.1"
                     /db_xref="GI:242623196"
                     /db_xref="GeneID:8097325"
                     /translation="MPQLSPLNWIFLFILFWVAVIIVSIMIWWSSKIYFTPEISKKAV
                     KEENKWNW"
     gene            2309..2467
                     /gene="ATP8"
                     /db_xref="GeneID:8097325"
     CDS             2475..3170
                     /gene="ATP6"
                     /codon_start=1
                     /transl_table=5
                     /product="ATP synthase F0 subunit 6"
                     /protein_id="YP_003002128.1"
                     /db_xref="GI:242623197"
                     /db_xref="GeneID:8097326"
                     /translation="MLVDIFSSFDDNNQVFMSLYMLMWLFSLASIMIFSSTYWVASPR
                     YDVVLKIFKETVSSQVFRSFGLNMGGFINVLTALFMFLIFMNLSGLIPYVFSSTSHLA
                     VSLSLGLPLWLSLIISAIFYNPSSVVAGLLPMGAPAPLNPFLVIIETVSILVRPITLS
                     VRLTANMSAGHIVLTLIGNYLTASFFMSSIFSMLALISIQVFYTIFEFGISMIQAYIF
                     CLLITLYSDEHPH"
     gene            2475..3170
                     /gene="ATP6"
                     /db_xref="GeneID:8097326"
     tRNA            complement(3201..3266)
                     /product="tRNA-Met"
                     /anticodon="(pos:complement(3231..3233),aa:Met,seq:cat)"
     tRNA            complement(3268..3332)
                     /product="tRNA-Tyr"
                     /anticodon="(pos:complement(3300..3302),aa:Tyr,seq:gta)"
     tRNA            complement(3342..3405)
                     /product="tRNA-Cys"
                     /anticodon="(pos:complement(3374..3376),aa:Cys,seq:gca)"
     tRNA            complement(3407..3472)
                     /product="tRNA-Trp"
                     /anticodon="(pos:complement(3440..3442),aa:Trp,seq:tca)"
     tRNA            complement(3474..3535)
                     /product="tRNA-Gln"
                     /anticodon="(pos:complement(3503..3505),aa:Gln,seq:ttg)"
     tRNA            complement(3539..3604)
                     /product="tRNA-Gly"
                     /anticodon="(pos:complement(3572..3574),aa:Gly,seq:tcc)"
     tRNA            complement(3608..3674)
                     /product="tRNA-Glu"
                     /anticodon="(pos:complement(3641..3643),aa:Glu,seq:ttc)"
     rRNA            3675..4620
                     /product="s-rRNA"
                     /note="12S ribosomal RNA"
     tRNA            4621..4687
                     /product="tRNA-Val"
                     /anticodon="(pos:4652..4654,aa:Val,seq:tac)"
     rRNA            4688..6028
                     /product="l-rRNA"
                     /note="16S ribosomal RNA"
     tRNA            6029..6096
                     /product="tRNA-Leu"
                     /anticodon="(pos:6058..6060,aa:Leu,seq:taa)"
     tRNA            6097..6165
                     /product="tRNA-Leu"
                     /anticodon="(pos:6127..6129,aa:Leu,seq:tag)"
     CDS             6166..7105
                     /gene="ND1"
                     /note="TAA stop codon is completed by the addition of 3'
                     Aresidues to the mRNA"
                     /codon_start=1
                     /transl_except="(pos:7105,aa:TERM)"
                     /transl_table=5
                     /product="NADH dehydrogenase subunit 1"
                     /protein_id="YP_003002129.1"
                     /db_xref="GI:242623198"
                     /db_xref="GeneID:8097327"
                     /translation="MYLSLISCIFTYICILLAVAFFTLLERKGLSYMQIRKGPNKVGI
                     AGLPQPLADAAKLLVKEIAKPTMANYSPYYLAPVFSFILALLLWQLYPSLYAMSYFKW
                     GILFFLCVSSLNVYGTLLAGWASNSKYALLGSLRAIAQTISYEVSMALILLFPLFMLA
                     TFNFMELNEAQEIIWLVFLMLPVFFMWFVTCIAETNRAPFDFAEGESELVSGFNIEYG
                     SAGFALIFLAEYANILVMSLFSAALFFGGSSFLFGYSDIMFMLKVLFFAFVFIWVRAT
                     YPRFRYDLLMSLTWKSFLPAALSFLLLIFCFSYYIYF"
     gene            6166..7105
                     /gene="ND1"
                     /db_xref="GeneID:8097327"
     tRNA            7106..7172
                     /product="tRNA-Pro"
                     /anticodon="(pos:7136..7138,aa:Pro,seq:tgg)"
     CDS             7173..7673
                     /gene="ND6"
                     /codon_start=1
                     /transl_table=5
                     /product="NADH dehydrogenase subunit 6"
                     /protein_id="YP_003002130.1"
                     /db_xref="GI:242623199"
                     /db_xref="GeneID:8097328"
                     /translation="MTVIMLMAFGACSVLMFPMMAQPLSLGLSIMLSTLFLCMSSAML
                     ISSWYAYILFLIYVGGLLIMFAYVAALSPNTLFSGMNAIIFFIALSTIISAILYNHYF
                     IDPMKTEILNTWAETKKLKTYGIELVSPHYISILIALGTILLLNLIVVVKICFYQHTP
                     LRPFKV"
     gene            7173..7673
                     /gene="ND6"
                     /db_xref="GeneID:8097328"
     CDS             7678..8817
                     /gene="CYTB"
                     /codon_start=1
                     /transl_table=5
                     /product="cytochrome b"
                     /protein_id="YP_003002131.1"
                     /db_xref="GI:242623200"
                     /db_xref="GeneID:8097329"
                     /translation="MRTPIRKIHPVLKVMNGALVDLPAPANLSMWWNFGSLLGLCLVI
                     QIATGLFLAMHFTAHVDLAFSSAVHISRDVNYGWLLRALHANGASWFFICIYFHIGRG
                     MYYGSFMYNHTWNIGVILLFMTMGTAFLGYVLPWGQMSFWGATVITNLLSAIPYVGKM
                     LVEWVWGGFAVDNATLTRFFTLHFVLPFGIAALTVLHLLFLHESGSNNPLGLNSDGEK
                     VPFHSYYSFKDLVGFIILLFMLSLLVLFAPQMLTDPENFIPANPLVTPVHIQPEWYFL
                     FAYAILRSIPNKLGGVIALVMAVAILLILPFTFQGKSRSLAFYPLNQILFWALIGIFG
                     ILTWIGACPVEAPYEQIGQVFTILYFLYFIIDPLARILWDNILDF"
     gene            7678..8817
                     /gene="CYTB"
                     /db_xref="GeneID:8097329"
     tRNA            8818..8882
                     /product="tRNA-Ser"
                     /anticodon="(pos:8844..8846,aa:Ser,seq:tga)"
     tRNA            complement(8883..8948)
                     /product="tRNA-Thr"
                     /anticodon="(pos:complement(8915..8917),aa:Thr,seq:tgt)"
     CDS             8957..9253
                     /gene="ND4L"
                     /codon_start=1
                     /transl_table=5
                     /product="NADH dehydrogenase subunit 4L"
                     /protein_id="YP_003002132.1"
                     /db_xref="GI:242623201"
                     /db_xref="GeneID:8097330"
                     /translation="MSTFYLVLTSMLGFFMALIALSLQYKHLLSILLSLEAATMNLFI
                     MMFTLSNNITFSGEMALILITLGACEASLGLAILVSMIRVRGNDYVSSFSSQKC"
     gene            8957..9253
                     /gene="ND4L"
                     /db_xref="GeneID:8097330"
     CDS             9247..10617
                     /gene="ND4"
                     /transl_table=5
                     /product="NADH dehydrogenase subunit 4"
                     /protein_id="YP_003002133.1"
                     /db_xref="GI:242623202"
                     /db_xref="GeneID:8097331"
                     /translation="MSNSSWYLKIWSLSLISVFSFFQLYSPIFSYESFNSLVSQDSMS
                     LVLISLTFWITLMMMIASQNSVKKFNNNSTLFSILLMMLNLILITTFSVTNILHFYFM
                     FEASLIPTLLIILGWGYQPERLQAGMYMMIYTVAASLPLLLTIMWAGSYLNSFNILMT
                     ANLRQEMMSSFYWSYNFLTLLIFTAFLVKLPMFSVHLWLPKAHVEAPVAGSMVLAAIL
                     LKLGGYGIFRAYQYFNYYSSSMTILIFSLAIWGGVLTSIVCFRQVDFKSLIAYSSIGH
                     MSLMLAGALSNSSWGWAGGLVLMVSHGFCSSALFALANYTYEKSHTRSLLLSKGMLLI
                     LPMLAMWWFLFCAINMAAPPSINLLGEIMIFPSVIFSSSYYTLSLGMMSFLAALYSMY
                     LYTTTQHGGSPKYMKPVTSLKSSMFLLLLLHWIPANFLIFKSELIFLWI"
     gene            9247..10617
                     /gene="ND4"
                     /db_xref="GeneID:8097331"
     tRNA            10620..10684
                     /product="tRNA-His"
                     /anticodon="(pos:10650..10652,aa:His,seq:gtg)"
     CDS             10685..12397
                     /gene="ND5"
                     /codon_start=1
                     /transl_table=5
                     /product="NADH dehydrogenase subunit 5"
                     /protein_id="YP_003002134.1"
                     /db_xref="GI:242623203"
                     /db_xref="GeneID:8097332"
                     /translation="MFLGLKSSSISCLLLLSYSALLAPIMCYFAMNEMSYLIEWDIIN
                     LSSCNISFSFIIDMISLSFSNVVCLISGCVMLFSSSYMSHDPFLKRFVWLVMLFVLSM
                     NLLVFIPSLPALLLGWDGLGIVSFALVIYYQNMKSLGAGMLTIMANRIGDVMILLSIG
                     ILVLQGHWIINLMWDFHLSMYLVLTITIAAMTKSAQIPFSAWLPAAMAAPTPVSALVH
                     SSTLVTAGVFLLIRFYPFLSESSMFQPALLFISVLTLLLAGIGANYENDLKKIIALST
                     LSQLGVMMMSLGMGMVSLSLFHLYTHALFKALLFLCAGMIIHNSSNYQDIRSMGLISK
                     QAPLTVACLNIANLSLCGAPFLSGFYSKDLILETSLANPTSSLMILLIFLATGMTAAY
                     SLRLSFCSLWGNMKNNSLHTKIEKDPYVNWATTTLTLAAIFAGSLLQSVFLEFSPQLF
                     ILPPFHKALTIVVIVMGLFISAIFWDEDFFPKKMNKIKFFFTTMWFLAPISAQPLTKL
                     SMMLGTSIMKSVDQGWLEVLGGQGSFKTIMTLSNNNQKFQIKSFNFFILTMIFSLLLV
                     LMIT"
     gene            10685..12397
                     /gene="ND5"
                     /db_xref="GeneID:8097332"
     tRNA            12399..12465
                     /product="tRNA-Phe"
                     /anticodon="(pos:12432..12434,aa:Phe,seq:gaa)"
     CDS             12539..13318
                     /gene="COX3"
                     /codon_start=1
                     /transl_table=5
                     /product="cytochrome c oxidase subunit III"
                     /protein_id="YP_003002135.1"
                     /db_xref="GI:242623204"
                     /db_xref="GeneID:8097333"
                     /translation="MGRNPFHLVEFSPWPLTGSMGALFLTSGLAGWMHGHSYTTLVIG
                     VVLILITMLQWWRDVIREATYQGYHTMQVSKGLRWGMILFIASEVCFFFAFFWAYFHS
                     SLAPSPELGSCWPPAGINPLNPFEVPLLNTGVLLASGVTVTWAHHSLMEGDRTGGLQG
                     LIATVALGVYFTILQAMEYYEASFTIADGVYGSTFFVATGFHGLHVLIGSTFLLVCLG
                     RVWLQHFSTGHHFGFEAAAWYWHFVDVVWLFLYLSIYWWGY"
     gene            12539..13318
                     /gene="COX3"
                     /db_xref="GeneID:8097333"
     tRNA            13330..13398
                     /product="tRNA-Lys"
                     /anticodon="(pos:13360..13362,aa:Lys,seq:ttt)"
     tRNA            13416..13482
                     /product="tRNA-Ala"
                     /anticodon="(pos:13447..13449,aa:Ala,seq:tgc)"
     tRNA            13483..13551
                     /product="tRNA-Arg"
                     /anticodon="(pos:13513..13515,aa:Arg,seq:tcg)"
     tRNA            13567..13633
                     /product="tRNA-Asn"
                     /anticodon="(pos:13598..13600,aa:Asn,seq:gtt)"
     tRNA            13644..13710
                     /product="tRNA-Ile"
                     /anticodon="(pos:13673..13675,aa:Ile,seq:gat)"
     CDS             13711..14064
                     /gene="ND3"
                     /codon_start=1
                     /transl_table=5
                     /product="NADH dehydrogenase subunit 3"
                     /protein_id="YP_003002136.1"
                     /db_xref="GI:242623205"
                     /db_xref="GeneID:8097334"
                     /translation="MLSTLLSAVFAIILSAVIMLAGWVLSKRAISDREKNSPFECGFD
                     PIKSARLPFSLRFFLLAIIFLIFDVEIVLLFPVLVSMANSFSLSTLVGAFIFLIILII
                     GLFHEWNEGSLDWAQ"
     gene            13711..14064
                     /gene="ND3"
                     /db_xref="GeneID:8097334"
     tRNA            14065..14132
                     /product="tRNA-Ser"
     CDS             14133..15185
                     /gene="ND2"
                     /codon_start=1
                     /transl_table=5
                     /product="NADH dehydrogenase subunit 2"
                     /protein_id="YP_003002137.1"
                     /db_xref="GI:242623206"
                     /db_xref="GeneID:8097335"
                     /translation="MFSSLPFTLSFFSIMVFGTIFSISSSHWFGIWVGLEINLIGFLP
                     LLVYQKSMSESESAVKYFITQAMGSSFLMFGSLMSYGLLFTWEVAASSWILGLILILA
                     GLMTKTGIFPFHFWLPSVMAGLPRMSCLMLATWQKIAPLFLMTTFLDSNLTYWLFMLF
                     CIFSAGSSIIGGIGGMNQTQLRALIAYSSIGHLGWMLFAVLHSSWAMKTYLGIYITIS
                     VCIFLSLWYANVGLMGAMKTPVTNILGLGSTLIMFLSLGGLPPMLGFISKWVVIVTST
                     KSMSWIFLLLLICGSLMSLFYYLSLFFSLFLVVFKNKKLLFKNYTKKSLIVSLSLLLN
                     VFGGLFLLTESFLYSV"
     gene            14133..15185
                     /gene="ND2"
                     /db_xref="GeneID:8097335"
ORIGIN      
        1 atgcgttgat tattttcaac aaatcataaa gatattggga ctttatatat tttatttggt
       61 atgtgggctg gacttgttgg cactgccctt agattattaa ttcgtgcaga gttagggcag
      121 cctggggctt tgcttgggga tgatcagctc tataacgtaa ttgttacagc acatgcattt
      181 gtgataatct ttttcttggt aataccaata ataattggtg gtttcggtaa ttggctggtt
      241 cctcttatac taggggctcc tgatatagca ttcccccggc taaataatat aagattctga
      301 cttcttcctc cggcattatt attacttctg tcttcggccg ctgttgagag tggtgcaggt
      361 actgggtgga cagtataccc accacttgct ggaaatctag cccacgctgg tggctctgtt
      421 gatttagcta ttttttcttt acatctggct ggtgtttcat ctattttagg tgctgtaaac
      481 ttcattacta ctattattaa tatacgatgg cgcggaatgc aatttgaacg actaccttta
      541 tttgtttgat cagtgataat tactgctgta ttactcttgc tatctcttcc tgttttagct
      601 ggggctatta caatactttt aactgatcga aattttaata cggccttttt tgacccagct
      661 gggggtggtg atcctatttt ataccaacac cttttttgat tttttggtca tcctgaggtg
      721 tatattttaa ttttacctgg gtttggaata atttctcata ttgtaagaca ttactcagct
      781 aagaaagaaa cgtttgggac tttagggatg atttatgcaa tgctagccat tggtgtttta
      841 ggttttattg tctgagctca ccatatattt acagttggta tagatgtaga tactcgggca
      901 tattttacag cggctacgat aattattgct gtacctactg gtattaaagt attcagctga
      961 cttgctacta ttcatggggc caaaattaaa tatgaaacac cgatattatg ggctttagga
     1021 tttatttttt tatttactgt aggtgggcta acaggaattg tattatcaaa ttcttcacta
     1081 gatattatgc tacatgatac ctactatgtg gtagcacatt ttcattatgt actttcaatg
     1141 ggggcagttt ttgccttatt tggggctttt aactactgat ttccgctatt aaccggagta
     1201 acgcttcatt ctcgatcaac taaagctcat ttttttatta tatttattgg cgttaatgtt
     1261 actttctttc cgcaacattt tttagggcta gccggcatgc cacggcgata ctctgattac
     1321 ccagactgtt acactaaatg aaatgtaatc tcatcaattg gatcgataat ttcttttgtt
     1381 gcggtgctat atttcatagt aattgtatga gaggctctag tttcccaacg aaaagttgtt
     1441 tgaagaacac atttaagaac cgcattagaa tgagataatc tattgccagc agattttcat
     1501 aatgcaccag aaactggggc attagtttct gcatagttta attatgtaag atatgagcct
     1561 atgaggacaa cttggattcc aggatgctgc atctcctctt atagaagaat taattttttt
     1621 tcacgatcat gcaataataa ttctagttat aattattagt ttagttggct atgccgcttt
     1681 ttctttgatg ttaaatggat tttcttgtcg atccttagta gaggggcagg aaattgaaac
     1741 aatttgaaca attgttccgg caattatttt aattttttta gccttaccat ctttacgcct
     1801 tttatacctt ttagatgagg ttaacgactg taatttaacg gtaaaaagta tcgggcatca
     1861 atgatattga agttacgagt attcagattt tttaaatatt gaatttgatt cttacataat
     1921 tccgacagag gacctggaaa gcggagattt tcggctatta gaggttgacc atcgagtggt
     1981 acttccaact tcaacagata ttcgtattct agttacttca gctgatgtaa ttcattcgtg
     2041 ggcagtccct agtttagggg taaaagctga tgccatccct gggcgattaa atcaattaag
     2101 cttttttatt aaacacccag gagtattcta cgggcaatgc tctgaaattt gtggagccaa
     2161 tcattcattt ataccaattg tagttgaagc tattccccta gaaagcttta taagatgagt
     2221 agttaaagta tctgaataat taaagaatta gttaaagcta taattttaga ttgtcagtct
     2281 aaggtcacta attaattagt attctttaat gcctcaattg tcgccactaa actgaatttt
     2341 tttattcatt ctattttgag ttgctgtaat tattgtctct attataatct gatgatcaag
     2401 aaaaatctat tttacccctg agatttctaa aaaagctgta aaagaagaaa ataaatgaaa
     2461 ttgataacta aagaatgctt gtagatattt tttcttcttt cgatgacaat aatcaggttt
     2521 ttatatcttt atatatgcta atatggctat tctccctggc tagaatcata atttttagtt
     2581 ctacatattg agttgctagt ccacgctatg atgttgtttt aaaaattttt aaagaaacag
     2641 tttcttcgca agtttttcgg tcttttggct taaacatagg gggatttatt aatgtattaa
     2701 ctgcactatt tatatttcta atttttataa acctgagtgg gttaattcca tatgttttta
     2761 gaagaactag tcatttagct gtatcccttt cgctcggatt accactgtga ctatctttaa
     2821 ttatttctgc aatcttttat aacccgagat ctgtagttgc tggcttacta ccaatgggtg
     2881 cacctgcacc tctaaatcca ttcttggtaa ttattgaaac agttaggatt cttgtacgac
     2941 ctattaccct gtctgtgcga ttaactgcaa atataagagc tgggcacatt gttttaacgc
     3001 ttattgggaa ctatttaaca gctagattct tcatgtcgtc aattttttct atactagctc
     3061 taattagtat tcaagttttt tatacgattt ttgaatttgg tattagtata attcaggcct
     3121 atattttttg tctgttaatt actttatact cagatgaaca cccgcattag tctaattaaa
     3181 aattaattta ttaagagtta ttgtaaaaga gtaaacctca tttttggggt atgaacccaa
     3241 cagcttaata tttagcttat tttacatttg ttggggagaa ttaactccgt taatagatct
     3301 acagtctact gccttagctc agccacctaa cactaattac aattcattag aaatattctt
     3361 tcaacttcga atttgcactt cgatatcttt ataaaccata acgaatcaag gtttaagaaa
     3421 tttttctcat atcaagcttt gaaggcttgt agttttttta acttaaaacc ttactaggag
     3481 gttattgcct ctcttaagaa atcaaaattc ttcgtgccct aaacactgct tgtaatggta
     3541 tctcttttag gtcaatctaa tctttttgct tggaaggcaa atgtacttat catactcaag
     3601 agattggtat ttctaataaa gttgcttatt cctttaggat gaaaacctaa cgtgtcatag
     3661 tacaccatag aaacatattt ttatttttat attaaaaact tgcagttaga attacttagg
     3721 tatatttaga aaacaaatta gatatacaat ataataatgt ttggctctgg cttatttata
     3781 taataaaagc aaatgaatac acatggtttt cttagagcgg agtgaggtga gtaaaggtaa
     3841 aaagaaattt aaaatttctc aaagccttta ttttaagtat tattaaatat ataatgctta
     3901 gtaaagtccc actaacacca gtgctagaga ttaaaaaagg gcgtaagtcc gatttagatt
     3961 agctatttaa atttggttaa cttggtgcca gcatccgcgg ttacaccaag aaattaagtt
     4021 atatattatg gtaaaaagac agttaaacaa gtagttggtt ttttattagc ttttattcaa
     4081 aagtaaaatt tataaataaa agttaaaacc ttataaaaaa tctaagttga ggctgtgaaa
     4141 atctcgaggg aaactgggat tagatacccc attattcttg aagataaata aatttatacc
     4201 ggggcactac gaataatctt tagatttaaa acccaaagag cttggcggtg ttttagacta
     4261 tttaggggaa cttgtttcat aatcgataat ccacgagata cctaaccttc ttttgtaatc
     4321 agtatgtata ccgttgtcgt caggtaactt tttaaaataa aaaaagttag cgaaaaagcc
     4381 ataagcttat acgtcaaatc aaggtacagc ctataagaag gagagaatga gttacaatta
     4441 aaatttataa taacggaata gaaaaagaaa atttctatga aggcggactt aaaagtaaaa
     4501 aaattactat agagactttt tgaatcaagc tctgaaacgt gcacacatcg cccgtcgctc
     4561 tcgctgaaaa gtgagataag tcgtaacata gtaggggtaa tggaaattgt ccctagatga
     4621 tgaaacatag cataacttaa tgcatttcac ttacactgaa aggatactca aaattgagct
     4681 gtttcaaatc atattaagat taaattttat attacgtgtt atttaaacat ttataagttt
     4741 agtaggggcg accgaaatct tatttataat aatctataat gtactgaaaa ggaaataata
     4801 ttgaattaaa aaaaagcagt ttttaataat gtaccttttg catcatggtt tagctagaga
     4861 atgcttttaa taaagtttct cgaaactcga tgagctattt taagttctat gttagcagta
     4921 gtaagtaaat gtggcaaaat tttttcaaaa acttaaaata gaaattagat tttattcgta
     4981 tcgagtgata gctagtttcc ttataaaagc atagaagtgc gtaaattaat tatgtttagc
     5041 tcatagtcta ctgtgattta atacattaat ttgtgagact cttaaggata agctttagag
     5101 tcaataatat taagttgtac ttattacgac ttgaaattta ggcttgaaat tagccataat
     5161 ttaaagtttg ttataaatta ttaagaaaat taaataaaat atatttactt gtctttataa
     5221 ggaaaatttt taaaattcat aaaaaatatt ttcatgctaa aatgagtatt acacaaaatt
     5281 atatattaat aagattaaaa ttaaaacata aaaattttat tataaataaa ttttaagaag
     5341 gaactcggca aaacttttgc tctgcctgtt tatcaaaaac atggctcttt gagatttata
     5401 tataaagagt cgggcctgcc cagtgatgta tttttaacgg ccgcggtact ctgaccgtgc
     5461 gaaggtagca taatcatttg ccctataatt gagggctagt atgaatggtt tgacatgagc
     5521 ataactgtct ccttaaaatt ttataaaatt tggtttttag gtgaagaaac ctaaattaaa
     5581 ttgaaagaca agaagaccct atcgagcttt agaataatta gttaaaaaat ataaataaaa
     5641 caattaattt taattaaaaa ctttggttgg ggcgactgag gaacatataa agcttcctta
     5701 attaaacaat gctgataagc aatgatccag gaaatctgat taaaaaaatt agttaccgta
     5761 gggataacag cataatcttt tttgagagct cttatcgaaa aaaaggtttg tgacctcgat
     5821 gttggactag gatatcctaa agatgtagaa gtctttaatg gttgctctgt tcgagcataa
     5881 aaatcctaca tgatctgagt tcagaccggc gtgagccagg tcagtttcta tcttcaatta
     5941 aatattttaa atttagtacg aaaggaccaa tttaaggcaa taattgcata ttaagactaa
     6001 ttataatata tacttaagtt tttacaatat aaagatggca gaaaagtgca ttaggtttaa
     6061 gccctaaata taaagattta aactcttttc tttataataa agatggcaga aaatatgcat
     6121 taggcttagg acctaaatat gaagattaaa attcttttct ttataatgta tttatcgtta
     6181 atttcctgca tttttaccta tatctgtatt ttattagcag tcgctttttt tacgctctta
     6241 gagcgtaaag gtttgtcata catacaaatt cgaaaagggc caaataaagt tggaattgct
     6301 gggttgccac agcccctggc tgatgcagcc aaacttcttg ttaaagagat tgctaagcca
     6361 accatagcaa attattctcc atattacttg gccccagtat ttagttttat tttagcttta
     6421 cttctttgac agctatatcc aagtttatat gctatgagat actttaaatg aggaatttta
     6481 ttttttctat gtgtttctag actaaacgtt tatggcacat tattagccgg atgggcctca
     6541 aattcaaaat atgcattact tgggagccta cgagctattg ctcaaactat ttcttatgaa
     6601 gttagtatgg ctttaatttt actttttcca ctattcatat tagctacgtt taattttatg
     6661 gaattaaatg aagcccaaga aattatttga cttgtatttt taatgctacc tgtatttttt
     6721 atgtgatttg ttacctgtat tgctgaaact aaccgagctc catttgattt tgctgaggga
     6781 gaatcggaat tagtttctgg ttttaatatt gaatatggct ctgctggatt cgctttaatt
     6841 tttcttgcag aatatgctaa tattttagtt ataagcttat tttctgcagc cctattcttc
     6901 ggtggaagta gattcttatt cgggtatagt gacattatat ttatgttaaa ggtcttattt
     6961 tttgcctttg tttttatctg ggtacgagct acttacccgc gatttcgtta tgatttatta
     7021 atatcactga catgaaaaag atttttacca gcagcgcttt cttttttatt attaattttt
     7081 tgtttttcat attatattta tttctcaggg ctgtagttta ataaaatatt agcattggaa
     7141 gctaaagatc aggtattaat cctgcgtcct gaatgacagt aattatatta atggcttttg
     7201 gcgcctgctc tgtattgata tttccgataa tagcccaacc actaagactt gggctgtcta
     7261 ttatactttc aaccctgttt ttatgtatgt ctagagctat attaatttct agctgatacg
     7321 catatatttt atttttaatt tatgttgggg gattactcat tatatttgca tacgtggctg
     7381 ctttatcccc aaatacgcta ttttcaggta tgaacgccat tatctttttt attgcacttt
     7441 caaccattat ttctgctatt ttatataacc attatttcat tgatcctatg aaaacagaaa
     7501 ttttaaatac ttgagcagag actaaaaaac taaaaactta cggaattgaa cttgtatccc
     7561 cacactatat ttctatttta atcgccttgg ggactatctt attattaaat cttattgtgg
     7621 tagtaaaaat ttgtttttat caacatactc cgctccgccc atttaaagtt taatattatg
     7681 cgcacgccaa ttcgaaaaat tcatcctgta ttaaaagtaa taaacggggc cctagttgac
     7741 ttacccgccc ctgctaatct ctctatgtga tgaaattttg gttctcttct tggtttatgt
     7801 ctagtaattc aaattgccac tggcttattt ttagctatac actttacagc tcatgtagac
     7861 ttagcattca ggtctgcagt tcatatttct cgtgatgtaa attacggttg acttttacga
     7921 gcacttcatg caaatggggc tagctgattt tttatttgca tttattttca tatcggacga
     7981 gggatgtatt atgggtcatt tatatataac cacacatgaa atattggtgt aattcttcta
     8041 tttataacta taggaacagc ctttctaggg tacgttttac catgaggtca aatatctttt
     8101 tgaggtgcaa ctgtaattac taatttgcta tcagctattc cgtatgttgg aaaaatatta
     8161 gttgaatggg tttgaggtgg ttttgctgtt gataatgcaa cattaactcg attctttact
     8221 ctccattttg tgttaccttt cggaattgca gcattaactg tattgcatct attattccta
     8281 catgaatctg gatcaaataa ccccctagga ctaaacagag atggggaaaa agtaccattt
     8341 cattcttatt atagctttaa ggacttagtg ggatttatta ttttactttt tatgctctct
     8401 ttattagtat tatttgcacc tcaaatgctg acagacccgg aaaattttat tccagctaac
     8461 ccactagtta caccggtcca cattcagcct gaatgatatt ttctttttgc atatgctatt
     8521 ctccgctcta ttccaaataa actaggtgga gtaatcgccc tagttatagc tgttgcaatc
     8581 ttactaattt taccttttac ttttcaggga aaatctcgat cacttgcttt ttacccacta
     8641 aaccaaattt tattttgggc acttattgga attttcggaa ttcttacatg aatcggtgcc
     8701 tgtccagttg aagcaccata tgagcaaatc ggccaagttt ttactatctt atattttcta
     8761 tattttatta ttgatccact ggcccgtatt ttatgagata atattttaga tttttagggc
     8821 tattcccatg gggcagtttg tcttgaaaat aaactaagag tgctcaaccc actcaatagc
     8881 ctagcaataa aaaattaatt tttatctttg gcttacaaga ccaatgcttt attttaagct
     8941 attattgcaa aatgatatga gaacatttta tttagtttta acaagtatat tagggttttt
     9001 tatggcttta atcgctctat ctcttcaata taaacatctt ttaagtatct tattaagcct
     9061 agaagccgca accataaatc tatttattat aatatttaca ctctcaaaca atattacatt
     9121 tagtggggaa atagcactaa tcttaattac tttgggggcc tgtgaagcaa gtctaggcct
     9181 tgcaatccta gtctcaataa ttcgagttcg ggggaatgat tacgtttcta gattctcttc
     9241 acaaaaatgc taggactctt actttcaaat ctcagaatct ttctgttttt aataagtaat
     9301 tcttcttggt atttaaaaat ttgaagtttg tcattaatta gtgtgttttc tttttttcag
     9361 ctttactcgc cgatcttttc ttatgagaga ttcaattcgt tagttagaca agactctatg
     9421 tcacttgtac taatttccct aacattctga attacgctaa taataatgat tgcaagacaa
     9481 aatagagtaa aaaaattcaa taataattca actttatttt ccattttact aataatacta
     9541 aatctaatct taatcacaac cttttcagta actaacattt tacatttcta ttttatgttc
     9601 gaagcttcat taattccaac tctccttatt attttaggtt gaggatatca accagagcgc
     9661 ctacaggcag gtatgtatat aataatttac acggtagcag catctctccc actactatta
     9721 acaattatat gggctggatc ttatttaaat tcttttaata ttttaataac tgctaacctg
     9781 cgacaagaaa taatatcatc tttttattga tcttacaatt tcttaactct tttaattttc
     9841 acagcttttt tagttaagct tcctatattt tcagttcatc tatgacttcc aaaagcacac
     9901 gtagaagcac cagtggcagg gtctatggtc ttagctgcaa ttcttttaaa attaggcggc
     9961 tatggaatct ttcgagctta ccagtacttt aattactaca gcagatctat aacaatttta
    10021 attttctcat tagctatttg aggtggagta ttaacaagca ttgtatgctt tcgccaagta
    10081 gattttaaat cgttaattgc ctattcctca attgggcaca tatctttaat attagccgga
    10141 gctctttcaa actcttcatg gggctgggca ggcgggctag ttctaatagt atctcatgga
    10201 ttttgttcat ctgctttatt tgccttagct aactatacat atgaaaaaag acatactcga
    10261 agtttattgc ttagaaaagg catactatta attctgccaa tattagctat atggtgattt
    10321 ctattttgtg ctattaacat ggcagccccc cctagaatta atctattggg cgaaatcata
    10381 atttttccgt ctgtaatctt tagctctagt tactacacgc tatctctcgg aataataaga
    10441 tttttagctg cgctatatag catatattta tatacaacga cccagcacgg aggaagacca
    10501 aaatatataa aaccagttac aagattaaaa tcttctatat ttctcttact actccttcac
    10561 tgaattcctg caaatttttt aatttttaaa agagaactaa ttttcttatg aatttaaaag
    10621 ttgggttagt ttaactaaaa tatcagtttg tgggtctgat gataaaattt aattttaccc
    10681 aaccatgttt ttaggcttaa aatcttcttc tattagctgt ctcttattac tgaggtatag
    10741 ggcattactt gcaccaatca tatgctattt tgctataaat gagatgtcct atttaattga
    10801 atgggatatc attaatctga gatcatgtaa tatttcattt tcttttatca ttgacataat
    10861 tagcttaaga tttagaaatg ttgtttgctt gatttctggt tgtgttatac tattctcatc
    10921 aagatatata tcacatgatc cgtttttaaa acgctttgtt tgactggtta tgctttttgt
    10981 tttatcgata aatcttttag tttttattcc aagtctccca gctcttttac tagggtggga
    11041 tggtcttgga attgtgtcat ttgcattagt catttactat caaaatataa aatcattagg
    11101 agccggaata cttacaatta tagcaaatcg aattggtgat gtaataattt tgctttcaat
    11161 tggaatttta gttttacaag gacattgaat tatcaaccta atatgagatt ttcacctgtc
    11221 tatgtatctt gtactgacaa ttactattgc agcaataaca aaaagggccc aaattccatt
    11281 ttcagcctgg ctaccagcag caatagctgc tccaaccccg gtatcagccc ttgtacattc
    11341 atccacacta gtaactgctg gggtatttct actaatccga ttttatcctt ttttatcaga
    11401 aagaagtatg tttcaaccag cacttctgtt tatctcagta ttaactcttc ttcttgcggg
    11461 tatcggtgca aattatgaga atgatctaaa aaaaattatt gcactctcca cacttagaca
    11521 acttggggtc ataataataa gactaggcat aggaatagtt tctctttcac tgtttcatct
    11581 ttatacccat gctttattca aagctttact atttctatgc gcaggaataa tcattcataa
    11641 tagttcaaat tatcaagata ttcgttccat gggtttaatt tcaaagcagg ccccgctaac
    11701 agttgcctgt ttaaatattg caaacctatc tctatgcggg gccccatttt taagtggatt
    11761 ttactctaaa gacctaattc tagaaacatc gttagcaaac ccaacaagta gactaataat
    11821 tctattgatt tttcttgcca ctggcataac tgctgcttat tcactacgtt tgtcattttg
    11881 ttccctatga ggaaatataa aaaacaacag ccttcataca aaaattgaaa aagatccata
    11941 cgtaaactga gcaacaacaa ctctaacatt agctgcgatt tttgccggat ctctcttgca
    12001 atcagtattt ttagaatttt caccacaact atttatttta ccaccgtttc ataaagcgct
    12061 tactattgta gttattgtta taggattatt tatctcagca attttttgag atgaagattt
    12121 tttccctaaa aaaataaata aaatcaaatt cttttttaca actatatgat ttttagctcc
    12181 aatctcagct cagccattaa ctaagctatc aataatgttg gggacaagta ttataaaatc
    12241 agttgatcaa gggtgattag aagtactagg cgggcaagga tcatttaaaa caattataac
    12301 tttatctaat aacaaccaaa aatttcaaat taaatccttc aacttcttta ttttaactat
    12361 aatcttcagc cttctactag tcctaataat tacctaatat tctaatagct tatatagtag
    12421 agcatggcac tgaagatgct aaggaagcaa ctttgcttta gaataattgg tttaattttc
    12481 caatccagcg cttttttttt gtgcgctgga ttggaaaata tcatacttat tgtactatat
    12541 gggacgaaac ccctttcatt tagtagaatt tagtccatga cctttaacgg gttctatggg
    12601 ggcattattt ttgacctcgg gattagccgg atgaatgcac gggcattcat atacaacttt
    12661 agtaattggt gtggttctaa ttttaattac aatattacaa tgatgacgtg acgtaatccg
    12721 cgaggcaact tatcaggggt atcatacaat acaagtttca aagggcttgc gttgaggtat
    12781 aattttattt attgcatcgg aagtttgctt cttttttgct tttttttgag catattttca
    12841 tagtagccta gcaccgagtc ctgagctggg ctcttgctgg cctccggcgg ggattaatcc
    12901 gctaaaccca tttgaagttc ctttacttaa tacgggtgtg cttttagctt ctggtgtaac
    12961 tgttacttgg gctcatcata gattaataga aggcgatcga actggaggcc ttcagggctt
    13021 gattgccacg gttgctttgg gtgtgtattt tacaatctta caggcaatgg agtattatga
    13081 agcttctttt acaattgccg atggcgttta tggttcaact ttttttgttg ctacagggtt
    13141 ccatggctta catgtactta ttggtagaac ttttttactt gtatgtcttg ggcgagtatg
    13201 gcttcaacac ttttcaacgg gacatcattt cgggtttgaa gcagctgctt ggtattgaca
    13261 tttcgtagat gtagtttgat tatttttata cctttctatc tattgatgag gctattaaaa
    13321 ttttaatgtt cctaaatgac tgagaataag tgttagactt ttaatttaat tacggtaatc
    13381 catttttacc tttaggaatc cgctaaaact taggcggctt aatactttaa attaaaagat
    13441 ttgatttgca ttcaaaaaat aggtttttat acctttaggc cagtgtgaaa agcgaaaaat
    13501 ttgcatgcgg tttcggcccg taaagtagag gtgaaagtcc ttttttacac tcagtattat
    13561 tagatgtaaa tgaaagccaa attagaggca cctagctgtt aattaggaga gtgtaattag
    13621 attactcatt tagttttaat actagtacta cgccggatga acggaagtca ttgatgttga
    13681 ctagcatgag attatttatt tctagtacta atgttaagaa cattattgag ggcagttttt
    13741 gcaattattc tatccgctgt aattatgctg gctgggtggg tattatctaa acgagcgatt
    13801 agagaccggg aaaaaaactc accatttgag tgtggtttcg acccaattaa gtctgctcgg
    13861 ttgccatttt ctttacgttt tttcttacta gctattattt ttttaatttt tgacgtggaa
    13921 attgtattgc tgtttccggt tttagttaga atagcaaata gctttagctt aaggacttta
    13981 gttggtgcat ttattttttt aattatccta attattggtt tgtttcatga gtgaaatgaa
    14041 ggttctttag attgagctca ataaagaaaa aacttggagt ggaacagggc tgctaacttt
    14101 gtttcgggca gttcaatttt gtcctttttc ttatgttttc aagtcttcct tttactttgt
    14161 cttttttttc tattatagtt tttgggacta ttttttctat ttcttcttcg cattgattcg
    14221 ggatttgagt cggactagaa attaatttaa ttggattttt accattactt gtataccaaa
    14281 aaagtatgtc tgagagtgaa tctgcagtta aatactttat tactcaagct ataggatcta
    14341 gattcttaat gttcggaaga ttaatgagat atgggctact ttttacttgg gaggtggcag
    14401 cgagctcctg aattttaggg cttattttaa ttttagcggg gctgataact aaaactggaa
    14461 tttttccgtt tcacttttga ctaccgagag taatagctgg gcttcctcga atatcttgtt
    14521 taatattagc tacatgacag aaaattgcac cactattttt gataactact tttttagata
    14581 gaaacttaac ttactgacta tttatacttt tttgtatttt tagtgccgga tctaggatta
    14641 ttggcggaat tggtggtata aatcaaactc aattacgagc tttaattgct tactcatcga
    14701 ttggacattt gggctgaata ttatttgctg ttttgcatag aagctgagct ataaaaactt
    14761 atctaggaat ttatattaca atttctgttt gtattttttt aaggttgtgg tatgctaatg
    14821 ttggtttaat gggtgccata aaaacaccgg taacaaatat tttgggttta gggagcacgt
    14881 taattatgtt tctatcgtta ggtggcttac cgcccatact aggttttatt tcaaagtggg
    14941 ttgtaatcgt gactagaact aaaagtatat cttgaatttt tttgcttttg cttatttgtg
    15001 ggtccctaat gagtttattt tattacttaa gattattttt ttctttattt ttagttgttt
    15061 ttaagaataa aaaactttta tttaagaatt atactaaaaa gagcttaatt gtaagtctaa
    15121 gtcttctttt aaatgttttt ggcggtttat tcttactaac agagagtttt ctttataggg
    15181 tttaat
//
