# Supplementary material for: Relation between mitochondrial DNA hyperdiversity, mutation rate and mitochondrial genome evolution in Melarhaphe neritoides (Gastropoda: Littorinidae) and other Caenogastropoda
Source: Sci Rep. 2018 Dec 19;8:17964. doi: 10.1038/s41598-018-36428-7 (PMC6299273; doi:10.1038/s41598-018-36428-7)
Supplement: Supplementary file 3 — Supplementary Dataset 1 [file 41598_2018_36428_MOESM3_ESM.zip › Oncomelania hupensis NC_013073.gb]

LOCUS       Oncomelania_hupe       15182 bp    DNA     linear   INV 31-JAN-2018
DEFINITION  Oncomelania hupensis mitochondrion, complete genome.
ACCESSION   NC_013073
KEYWORDS    RefSeq.
SOURCE      mitochondrion Oncomelania hupensis (freshwater snail)
  ORGANISM  Oncomelania hupensis
            Eukaryota; Metazoa; Lophotrochozoa; Mollusca; Gastropoda;
            Caenogastropoda; Hypsogastropoda; Littorinimorpha; Truncatelloidea;
            Pomatiopsidae; Oncomelania.
REFERENCE   1  (bases 1 to 15182)
  AUTHORS   Li,S. and Zhou,X.
  TITLE     The mitochondrial genome of the Oncomelania hupensis, the snail
            intermediate host of Schistosoma japonicum in mainland China
  JOURNAL   Unpublished
REFERENCE   2  (bases 1 to 15182)
  CONSRTM   NCBI Genome Project
  TITLE     Direct Submission
  JOURNAL   Submitted (05-AUG-2009) National Center for Biotechnology
            Information, NIH, Bethesda, MD 20894, USA
REFERENCE   3  (bases 1 to 15182)
  AUTHORS   Li,S. and Zhou,X.
  TITLE     Direct Submission
  JOURNAL   Submitted (05-MAY-2009) National Institute of Parasitic Diseases,
            Chinese Center for Disease Control and Prevention, 207, Ruijin Er
            Road, Shanghai 200025, China
COMMENT     PROVISIONAL REFSEQ: This record has not yet been subject to final
            NCBI review. The reference sequence is identical to FJ997214.
            COMPLETENESS: full length.
FEATURES             Location/Qualifiers
     source          1..15182
                     /organism="Oncomelania hupensis"
                     /organelle="mitochondrion"
                     /mol_type="genomic DNA"
                     /db_xref="taxon:56141"
     CDS             1..1536
                     /gene="COX1"
                     /gene_synonym="COI"
                     /codon_start=1
                     /transl_table=5
                     /product="cytochrome c oxidase subunit I"
                     /protein_id="YP_003097203.1"
                     /db_xref="GI:255506453"
                     /db_xref="GeneID:8251016"
                     /translation="MRWLFSTNHKDIGTLYILFGMWAGLVGTALSLLIRAELGQPGAL
                     LGDDQLYNVIVTAHAFVMIFFLVMPMMIGGFGNWLVPLMLGAPDMAFPRLNNMSFWLL
                     PPALLLLLSSAAVESGAGTGWTVYPPLAGNLAHAGGSVDLAIFSLHLAGVSSILGAVN
                     FITTIINMRWRGMQFERLPLFVWSVMITAVLLLLSLPVLAGAITMLLTDRNFNTAFFD
                     PAGGGDPILYQHLFWLFGHPEVYILILPGFGMISHIVSHYSAKKETFGTLGMIYAMLA
                     IGVLGFIVWAHHMFTVGMDVDTRAYFTAATMIIAAPTGIKVFSWLATIHGAKIKYETP
                     MLWALGFIFLFTVGGLTGIVLSNSSLDIMLHDTYYVVAHFHYVLSMGAVFALFGAFNY
                     WFPLLTGVTLHSRSTKAHFFIMFIGVNVTFFPQHFLGLAGMPRRYSDYPDCYTKWNVI
                     SSIGSMISFVAVLYFMVIVWEALVSQRKVVWSTHLSTALEWDNLLPADFHNAPETGAL
                     VSA"
     gene            1..1536
                     /gene="COX1"
                     /gene_synonym="COI"
                     /db_xref="GeneID:8251016"
     CDS             1553..2239
                     /gene="COX2"
                     /gene_synonym="COII"
                     /codon_start=1
                     /transl_table=5
                     /product="cytochrome c oxidase subunit II"
                     /protein_id="YP_003097204.1"
                     /db_xref="GI:255506454"
                     /db_xref="GeneID:8251004"
                     /translation="MSLWGQLGFQDAASPLMEELIFFHDHAMMILVMIISLVGYAASS
                     LMLNGFSCRSLVEGREIETIWTIVPAIILIFLALPSLRLLYLLDEVNDCNLTVKSIGH
                     QWYWSYEYSDFLNIEFDSYMIPTEDLESGDFRLLEVDHRVVLPTSTDIRILVTSADVI
                     HSWAVPSLGVKADAIPGRLNQLSFFIKHPGVFYGQCSEICGANHSFMPIVVEAIPLES
                     FMSWVVKVSE"
     gene            1553..2239
                     /gene="COX2"
                     /gene_synonym="COII"
                     /db_xref="GeneID:8251004"
     tRNA            2242..2308
                     /product="tRNA-Asp"
     CDS             2309..2467
                     /gene="ATP8"
                     /codon_start=1
                     /transl_table=5
                     /product="ATP synthase F0 subunit 8"
                     /protein_id="YP_003097205.1"
                     /db_xref="GI:255506455"
                     /db_xref="GeneID:8251005"
                     /translation="MPQLSPLNWIFLFILFWVAVIIVSIMIWWSSKVYFTPEISKKAV
                     KEENKWNW"
     gene            2309..2467
                     /gene="ATP8"
                     /db_xref="GeneID:8251005"
     CDS             2475..3170
                     /gene="ATP6"
                     /codon_start=1
                     /transl_table=5
                     /product="ATP synthase F0 subunit 6"
                     /protein_id="YP_003097206.1"
                     /db_xref="GI:255506456"
                     /db_xref="GeneID:8251006"
                     /translation="MLVDIFSSFDDNNQVFMSLYMLMWVFSLASIMIFSSAYWVASPR
                     YDVVLKIFKETVSSQVFRSFGLNMGGFINVLTALFMFLIFMNLSGLIPYVFSSTSHLA
                     VSLSLGLPLWLSLIISAIFYNPSSVVAGLLPMGAPAPLNPFLVIIETVSILVRPITLS
                     VRLTANMSAGHIVLTLIGNYLTASFFMSSIFSMLALISIQVFYTIFEFGISMIQAYIF
                     CLLITLYSDEHPH"
     gene            2475..3170
                     /gene="ATP6"
                     /db_xref="GeneID:8251006"
     tRNA            complement(3201..3266)
                     /product="tRNA-Met"
     tRNA            complement(3268..3332)
                     /product="tRNA-Tyr"
     tRNA            complement(3342..3405)
                     /product="tRNA-Cys"
     tRNA            complement(3407..3472)
                     /product="tRNA-Trp"
     tRNA            complement(3473..3538)
                     /product="tRNA-Gln"
     tRNA            complement(3539..3604)
                     /product="tRNA-Gly"
     tRNA            complement(3608..3674)
                     /product="tRNA-Glu"
     rRNA            3676..4618
                     /product="s-rRNA"
                     /note="12S ribosomal RNA"
     tRNA            4620..4686
                     /product="tRNA-Val"
     rRNA            4689..6027
                     /product="l-rRNA"
                     /note="16S ribosomal RNA"
     tRNA            6028..6095
                     /product="tRNA-Leu"
     tRNA            6096..6164
                     /product="tRNA-Leu"
     CDS             6165..7101
                     /gene="ND1"
                     /note="TAA stop codon is completed by the addition of 3'
                     Aresidues to the mRNA"
                     /codon_start=1
                     /transl_except="(pos:7101,aa:TERM)"
                     /transl_table=5
                     /product="NADH dehydrogenase subunit 1"
                     /protein_id="YP_003097207.1"
                     /db_xref="GI:255506457"
                     /db_xref="GeneID:8251007"
                     /translation="MYLSLISCIFTYICILLAVAFFTLLERKGLSYMQIRKGPNKVGI
                     AGLPQPLADAAKLLVKEIAKPTMANYSPYYLAPVFSFILALLLWQLYPSLYAMSYFKW
                     GILFFLCVSSLNVYGTLLAGWASNSKYALLGSLRAIAQTISYEVSMALILLFPLFMLA
                     TFNFMELNEAQEIIWLVFLMLPVFFMWFVTCIAETNRAPFDFAEGESELVSGFNIEYG
                     SAGFALIFLAEYANILVMSLFSAALFFGGSSFLFGYSDIMFMLKVLFFAFVFIWVRAT
                     YPRFRYDLLMSLTWKSFLPAALSFLLLIFCFSYYIY"
     gene            6165..7101
                     /gene="ND1"
                     /db_xref="GeneID:8251007"
     tRNA            7105..7171
                     /product="tRNA-Pro"
     CDS             7172..7672
                     /gene="ND6"
                     /codon_start=1
                     /transl_table=5
                     /product="NADH dehydrogenase subunit 6"
                     /protein_id="YP_003097208.1"
                     /db_xref="GI:255506458"
                     /db_xref="GeneID:8251008"
                     /translation="MTVIMLMAFGACSVLMFPMMAQPLSLGLSIMLSTLFLCMSSAML
                     ISSWYAYILFLIYVGGLLVMFAYVAALSPNTLFSGMNAIIFFIVLSTIISAILYNHYF
                     IDPMKMEILNTWAETKKLKTYGIELVSPHYISILIALGTILLLNLIVVVKICFYQHTP
                     LRPFKV"
     gene            7172..7672
                     /gene="ND6"
                     /db_xref="GeneID:8251008"
     CDS             7677..8816
                     /gene="CYTB"
                     /codon_start=1
                     /transl_table=5
                     /product="cytochrome b"
                     /protein_id="YP_003097209.1"
                     /db_xref="GI:255506459"
                     /db_xref="GeneID:8251009"
                     /translation="MRTPIRKIHPVLKVMNGALVDLPAPANLSMWWNFGSLLGLCLVI
                     QIATGLFLAMHFTAHVDLAFSSAVHISRDVNYGWLLRALHANGASWFFICIYFHIGRG
                     MYYGSFMYNHTWNIGVILLFMTMGTAFLGYVLPWGQMSFWGATVITNLLSAIPYVGKM
                     LVEWVWGGFAVDNATLTRFFTLHFVLPFGIAALTVLHLLFLHESGSNNPLGLNSDGEK
                     VPFHSYYSFKDLVGFIILLFMLSLLVLFAPQMLTDPENFIPANPLVTPVHIQPEWYFL
                     FAYAILRSIPNKLGGVIALVMAVAILLILPFTFQGKSRSLAFYPLNQILFWALIGIFG
                     ILTWIGACPVEAPYEQIGQVFTILYFLYFIIDPLARILWDNILDF"
     gene            7677..8816
                     /gene="CYTB"
                     /db_xref="GeneID:8251009"
     tRNA            8818..8880
                     /product="tRNA-Ser"
     tRNA            complement(8881..8946)
                     /product="tRNA-Thr"
     CDS             8955..9251
                     /gene="ND4L"
                     /codon_start=1
                     /transl_table=5
                     /product="NADH dehydrogenase subunit 4L"
                     /protein_id="YP_003097210.1"
                     /db_xref="GI:255506460"
                     /db_xref="GeneID:8251010"
                     /translation="MSTFYLVLTSMLGFFMALIALSLQYKHLLSILLSLEAAPMNLFI
                     MMFTLSNNITFSGEMALILITLGACEASLGLAILVSMIRVRGNDYVSSFSSQKC"
     gene            8955..9251
                     /gene="ND4L"
                     /db_xref="GeneID:8251010"
     CDS             9245..10615
                     /gene="ND4"
                     /codon_start=1
                     /transl_table=5
                     /product="NADH dehydrogenase subunit 4"
                     /protein_id="YP_003097211.1"
                     /db_xref="GI:255506461"
                     /db_xref="GeneID:8251011"
                     /translation="MLGLLFSNLSIFLFLMSNSSWYLKIWSLSLISVFSFFQLYSPIF
                     SYESFNSLISQDSMSLVLISLTFWITLMMMIASQNSVKKFNNNSTLFSILLMMLNLIL
                     ITTFSVTNILHFYFMFEASLIPTLLIILGWGYQPERLQAGMYMMIYTVAASLPLLLTI
                     MWAGSHLNSFNILMTANLRQEMMSSFYWSYNFLTLLIFTAFLVKLPMFSVHLWLPKAH
                     VEAPVAGSMVLAAILLKLGGYGIFRAYQYFNYYSSSMTILIFSLAIWGGVLTSIVCFR
                     QVDFKSLIAYSSIGHMSLMLAGAFSNSSWGWAGGLVLMVSHGFCSSALFALANYTYEK
                     SHTRSLLLSKGMLLILPMLAMWWFLFCAINMAAPPSINLLGEIMIFPSVIFSSSYYTL
                     SLGMMSFLAALYSMYLYTTTQHGGSPKYTKPVTSLKSSMFLLLLLHWIPANFLIFKSE
                     LIFLWI"
     gene            9245..10615
                     /gene="ND4"
                     /db_xref="GeneID:8251011"
     tRNA            10618..10682
                     /product="tRNA-His"
     CDS             10683..12395
                     /gene="ND5"
                     /codon_start=1
                     /transl_table=5
                     /product="NADH dehydrogenase subunit 5"
                     /protein_id="YP_003097212.1"
                     /db_xref="GI:255506462"
                     /db_xref="GeneID:8251012"
                     /translation="MFWGLKSSSISCLLLLGYSALLAPIMCYFAMNEMPYLIEWDIIN
                     LSSCNISLSFIIDMISLSFSNVVCLISGCVMLFSSSYMSHDPFLKRFVWLVMLFVLSM
                     NLLVFIPSLPALLLGWDGLGIVSFALVIYYQNMKSLGAGMLTIMANRIGDVMILLSIG
                     ILVLQGHWIINLMWDFHLSMYLVLTITIAAMTKSAQIPFSAWLPAAMAAPTPVSALVH
                     SSTLVTAGVFLLIRFYPFLSESSMFQPALLFISVLTLLLAGIGANYENDLKKIIALST
                     LSQLGVMMMSLGMGMVSLSLFHLYTHALFKALLFLCAGMIIHNSSNYQDIRSMGLISK
                     QAPLTVACLNIANLSLCGAPFLSGFYSKDLILETSLANPTSSLMIMLIFLATGMTAAY
                     SLRLSFCSLWGNMKNNSLHTKIEKDPYVNWATTTLTLAAIFAGSLLQSVFLEFSPQLF
                     ILPPFHKALTIVVIVMGLFISAIFWDEDFFPKKMNKIKFFFTTMWFLAPISAQPLTKL
                     SMMLGTNIMKSVDQGWLEVLGGQGSFKTIMTLSNNNQKFQIKSFNFFILTMIFSLLLV
                     LMIT"
     gene            10683..12395
                     /gene="ND5"
                     /db_xref="GeneID:8251012"
     tRNA            12397..12463
                     /product="tRNA-Phe"
     D-loop          12464..12535
                     /note="A+T rich"
     CDS             12536..13315
                     /gene="COX3"
                     /gene_synonym="COIII"
                     /codon_start=1
                     /transl_table=5
                     /product="cytochrome c oxidase subunit III"
                     /protein_id="YP_003097213.1"
                     /db_xref="GI:255506463"
                     /db_xref="GeneID:8251013"
                     /translation="MGRNPFHLVEFSPWPLTGSMGALFLTSGLAGWMHGHSYTTLVIG
                     VVLILITMLQWWRDVIREATYQGYHTMQVSKGLRWGMILFIASEVCFFFAFFWAYFHS
                     SLAPSTELGSCWPPAGINPLNPFEVPLLNTGVLLASGVTVTWAHHSLMEGDRTGGLQG
                     LIATVALGVYFTILQAMEYYEASFTIADGVYGSTFFVATGFHGLHVLIGSTFLLVCLG
                     RVWLQHFSTGHHFGFEAAASYWHFVDVVWLFLYLSIYWWGY"
     gene            12536..13315
                     /gene="COX3"
                     /gene_synonym="COIII"
                     /db_xref="GeneID:8251013"
     tRNA            13327..13395
                     /product="tRNA-Lys"
     tRNA            13413..13479
                     /product="tRNA-Ala"
     tRNA            13480..13548
                     /product="tRNA-Arg"
     tRNA            13564..13630
                     /product="tRNA-Asn"
     tRNA            13640..13707
                     /product="tRNA-Ile"
     CDS             13708..14061
                     /gene="ND3"
                     /codon_start=1
                     /transl_table=5
                     /product="NADH dehydrogenase subunit 3"
                     /protein_id="YP_003097214.1"
                     /db_xref="GI:255506464"
                     /db_xref="GeneID:8251014"
                     /translation="MLSTLLSAVFAIILSAVIMLAGWVLSKRAISDREKNSPFECGFD
                     PIKSARLPFSLRFFLLAIIFLIFDVEIVLLFPVLVSMANSFSLSTLVGAFIFLIILII
                     GLFHEWNEGSLDWAQ"
     gene            13708..14061
                     /gene="ND3"
                     /db_xref="GeneID:8251014"
     tRNA            14062..14129
                     /product="tRNA-Ser"
     CDS             14130..15182
                     /gene="ND2"
                     /codon_start=1
                     /transl_table=5
                     /product="NADH dehydrogenase subunit 2"
                     /protein_id="YP_003097215.1"
                     /db_xref="GI:255506465"
                     /db_xref="GeneID:8251015"
                     /translation="MFSSLPFTLSFFSIMVFGTIFSISSSHWFGIWAGLEINLIGFLP
                     LLVYQKSMSESESAVKYFITQAMGSSFLMFGSLMSYGLLFTWEVATSSWILGLILILA
                     GLMTKTGIFPFHFWLPSVMAGLPWMSCLMLATWQKIAPLFLMTTFLDSNLTYWLFMLF
                     CIFSAGSSIIGGIGGMNQTQLRALIAYSSIGHLGWMLFAVLHSSWAMKTYLGIYITIS
                     VCIFLSLWYANVGLMGAMKTPVTNILGLGSTLIMFLSLGGLPPMLGFISKWVVIVTST
                     KSMSWIFLLLLICGSLMSLFYYLSLFFSLFLVIFKNKKLLFKNYTKKSLIVSLSLLLN
                     VFGGLFLLTESFLYGV"
     gene            14130..15182
                     /gene="ND2"
                     /db_xref="GeneID:8251015"
ORIGIN      
        1 atgcgttgat tattttcaac aaatcataaa gatattggga ctttatatat tttatttggt
       61 atatgggcag gacttgttgg cactgccctt agattattaa ttcgtgcaga gttagggcag
      121 cctggggctt tacttgggga tgatcagctc tataacgtaa ttgttacagc acatgcattt
      181 gtgataatct ttttcttggt aataccaata ataattggtg gtttcggtaa ttggctagtt
      241 cctcttatac taggggctcc tgacatggca ttcccccggc taaataatat aagattctga
      301 cttcttcctc cggcattact attacttctg tcttcggctg ctgttgagag tggtgcaggt
      361 actgggtgga cagtataccc accacttgct ggaaatctag cccacgctgg tggctctgtt
      421 gatttagcta ttttttcttt acatctggct ggtgtttcat ctattttagg tgctgtaaac
      481 tttattacta ctattattaa tatacgatga cggggaatgc aatttgaacg acttccttta
      541 tttgtttgat cagtgataat cactgctgta ttactcttgc tatctctccc tgttttagcc
      601 ggggctatta caatactttt aactgatcgg aattttaata cggccttttt tgacccagct
      661 gggggtggtg atcctatttt ataccaacac cttttttgac tttttggtca tcctgaagta
      721 tatattttaa ttttacccgg gtttggaata atttctcata ttgtaagaca ttattcagct
      781 aagaaagaaa cgtttgggac tttagggatg atttatgcaa tgctagccat tggtgttcta
      841 ggttttattg tctgagctca ccatatattt acagttggta tagatgtgga tactcgggca
      901 tattttacag cggctacgat aattattgct gcacctactg gtattaaagt atttagctga
      961 cttgctacta ttcatggggc caaaatcaaa tatgaaacac cgatattatg ggctttagga
     1021 tttatttttt tatttactgt aggcgggcta acaggaattg tattatcaaa ttcttcacta
     1081 gatattatgc tacatgatac ctactatgtg gtagcacatt ttcattatgt actttcaatg
     1141 ggggcagttt ttgctctatt cggggctttt aactactgat ttccactatt aaccggagta
     1201 acgcttcatt ctcgatcaac taaagcgcat ttttttatta tatttattgg cgttaatgtc
     1261 actttttttc cgcaacattt tttggggcta gccggcatgc cacggcgata ctctgattac
     1321 ccagactgtt acactaaatg aaatgtaatt tcatcaattg gatcgataat ttcttttgtt
     1381 gcggtactat atttcatagt aattgtatga gaggctctag tttcccaacg aaaagttgtt
     1441 tgaagaacac atttaagaac cgcattagaa tgagataatc tattgccagc agattttcat
     1501 aatgcaccag aaactggggc attagtttct gcatagttta attatgtaag atatgagcct
     1561 atgaggacaa cttggattcc aggatgctgc atctcctctt atagaagaat taattttttt
     1621 tcacgatcat gcaataataa ttctagttat aattattagt ttagttggct atgccgcttc
     1681 ttctttaatg ttaaatggat tttcttgtcg atccttagta gaagggcggg aaattgaaac
     1741 aatttgaaca attgttccgg caattatttt aattttttta gccctaccat ctttacgcct
     1801 tttatacctt ttagatgaag ttaacgactg taatttaacg gtaaaaagta tcgggcatca
     1861 atgatattga agttacgagt attcagattt tttaaatatt gagtttgatt cctacataat
     1921 tccgacagag gacctagaaa gcggagattt tcggctatta gaggttgatc atcgagtggt
     1981 actcccaact tcaacagata ttcgtattct agttacttca gctgatgtaa ttcattcgtg
     2041 ggcagtccct agcttagggg taaaagctga tgccatccct gggcgattaa atcaattaag
     2101 cttttttatt aaacacccag gagtatttta cgggcaatgc tctgaaattt gtggggccaa
     2161 tcattcattt ataccaattg tagttgaagc tattccccta gaaagcttta taagatgagt
     2221 agttaaagta tctgaataat taaagaatta gttaaagcta taattttaga ttgtcagtct
     2281 aaggtcacta attaattagt attctttaat gcctcaattg tcgccactaa actgaatttt
     2341 tttattcatt ctattttgag ttgctgtaat tattgtctct attataatct gatgatcaag
     2401 aaaagtctac tttacccctg agatttctaa aaaagctgta aaagaagaaa ataaatgaaa
     2461 ttgataatta aagaatgctt gtagatattt tttcttcttt cgatgacaat aatcaggttt
     2521 ttatatcttt atatatgtta atatgagtat tctccctggc tagaattata atttttagtt
     2581 ctgcatactg agttgctagt ccacgctatg atgttgtttt aaaaattttt aaagaaacag
     2641 tttcttcgca agttttccgg tcttttggct taaacatagg gggatttatt aatgtattaa
     2701 ctgcattatt tatatttcta atttttataa atctaagcgg gttaattcca tatgttttta
     2761 gaagaactag tcatttagct gtatcccttt cgcttgggtt accactatga ctatctttaa
     2821 ttatttctgc aatcttttat aatccgagat ctgtagttgc tggcttacta ccaatgggtg
     2881 cacctgcacc tctaaatcca tttttggtaa ttattgaaac agttaggatt cttgtacggc
     2941 ctattactct gtctgtgcga ttaactgcaa atatgagagc tgggcacatt gttttaacgc
     3001 ttattgggaa ctacttaacg gctagatttt tcatgtcgtc aattttttct atactagctc
     3061 taattagtat tcaagttttt tatacgattt ttgaatttgg tattagtata attcaggctt
     3121 atattttctg tctgttaatt actttatatt cagatgaaca cccgcattag tctaattaaa
     3181 aattaattta ttaagagttg ttgtaaaaga gtaaacctca tttttggggt atgaacccaa
     3241 cagcttaata tttagcttat tttacatttg ttggggagaa ttaactccgt taatagatct
     3301 acagtctact gccttagctc agccacctaa cattaattat aattcattag aaatattctt
     3361 tcaacttcga atttgcactt cgatattttt ataaactata acgaatcaag gtttaagaaa
     3421 tttttctcat atcaagcttt gaaggcttgt agttttttta acttaaaacc ttactaggag
     3481 gttattgcct ctcttaagaa atcaaaattc ttcgtgccct aaacactgct tgtaatggta
     3541 tctcttttag gttaatctaa tctttttgct tggaaggcaa atgtacttct catactcaag
     3601 agattggtat ttctaataaa gttgcttatt cctttaggat gaaaacctaa cgtgtcatgg
     3661 tacaccatag aaacatattt ttatttttat attaaaaact tgcagttaga attacttagg
     3721 tatatttaga aaacagatta gatatataat ataataatgt ttggctctgg cttatttata
     3781 taataaaagc aaatgaatac acatggtttt cttagagcgg agtgaggtga gtaaaggtaa
     3841 aaagaaattt aaaatttctc aaagccttta ttttgagtat tattaaatat ataatgctta
     3901 gtaaagtccc actaacacca gtgctagaga ttaaaaaagg gcgtaagtcc gatttagatt
     3961 agctatttaa atttggttaa cttggtgcca gcatccgcgg ttacaccaag aaattaagtt
     4021 atatatcacg gtaaaaagac agttaaacaa gtagttggtt ttttattagc ttttactcaa
     4081 aagtaaaatt tataaataaa agttaaaacc ctataaaaaa tctaagttga ggctgtgaaa
     4141 atctcgaggg aaactgggat tagatacccc attattcttg aagataaata aatttatacc
     4201 agggcactac gaataatctt tagatttaaa acccaaagag cttggcggtg ttttagacta
     4261 tttaggggaa cttgtttcat aatcgataat ccacgagata cctaaccttc ttttgtaatc
     4321 agtatgtata ccgttgtcgt caggtaactt tttaaaataa aaaagttagc gaaaaagccg
     4381 taagcttata cgtcaaatca aggtacagcc tataagaagg agagaatgag ttacaattaa
     4441 aatttataat agcggaatag aaaaagaaaa tttctatgaa ggcggactta aaagtaaaaa
     4501 aattactata gaaacttttt gaatcaagct ctgaaacgtg cacacatcgc ccgtcgctct
     4561 cgctgaaaag tgagataagt cgtaacatag taggggtaat ggaaattgtc cctagatgat
     4621 gaaacatagc ataacttaat gcatttcact tacactgaaa ggatactcaa aattgagctg
     4681 tttcaaatca tattaagatt aaattttata ttacgtgttt atttaaacat ttataagttt
     4741 agtaggggcg accgaaatct tatttataat aatctataag tactgaaaag gaaataatat
     4801 tgaattaaaa aaaagcagtt tttaataatg taccttttgc atcatggttt agctagagaa
     4861 tgcttttaat aaagtttctc gaaactcgat gagctatttt aagttctatg ttagcagtag
     4921 taagtaaatg tggcaaaatt ttttcaaaaa cttaaaatag aaattagatt ttattcgtat
     4981 cgagtgatag ctagtttcct tataaaagca tagaagtgcg taaattaatt atgtttaact
     5041 catagtctac tatgatttaa tacattaatt tgtgagactc ttaaggataa gctttagagt
     5101 caataatatt aagttgtact tattacgact tgaaatttag gcttgaaatt agccataatt
     5161 taaagtttgt tataaattat taagaaaatt aaataaaata tatttacttg tctttataag
     5221 gaaaattttt aaaattcata aaaaatattt tcatgctaaa atgagtatta cacaaaatta
     5281 tatattaata agattaaaat taaaacataa aaattttatt ataaataaat tttaagaagg
     5341 aactcggcaa aacttttgct ctgcctgttt atcaaaaaca tggctctttg agatttacat
     5401 ataaagagtc gggcctgccc agtgatgtat ttttaacggc cgcggtactc tgaccgtgcg
     5461 aaggtagcat aatcatttgc cctataattg agggctagta tgaatggttt gacatgagcg
     5521 taactgtctc cttaaaattt tataaaattt ggtttttagg tgaagaaacc taaattaaat
     5581 tgaaagacaa gaagacccta tcgagcttta gaataattaa ttaaaaaata taaataaaac
     5641 aattaatttt aattaaagac tttggttggg gcgactgagg aacatataaa gcttccttaa
     5701 ttaaacaatg ctgataagca atgatccagg aaatctgatt aaaaaaatta gttaccgtag
     5761 ggataacagc ataatctttt ttgagagctc ttatcgaaaa aaaggtttgt gacctcgatg
     5821 ttggactagg atatcctaaa gatgtagaag tctttaatgg ttgctctgtt cgagcataaa
     5881 aatcctacat gatctgagtt cagaccggcg tgagccaggt cagtttctat cttcaattaa
     5941 atattttaaa tttagtacga aaggaccaat ttaaggcaat aattgcatat taagactaat
     6001 tataatgtac acctaagttt ttacaatata aagatggcag aaaagtgcat taggtttaag
     6061 ccctaaatat aaagatttaa actcttttct ttataataaa gatggcagaa aatatgcatt
     6121 aggcttagga cctaaatata aagattaaaa ttcttttctt tataatgtat ttatcgttaa
     6181 tttcctgcat ttttacttat atctgtattt tattagcagt cgcttttttt acgctcttag
     6241 agcgtaaggg tttgtcatac atacaaattc gaaaagggcc aaataaagtt ggaattgctg
     6301 ggttgccaca gcccctggct gatgcagcca aacttcttgt taaagaaatt gctaagccaa
     6361 ccatagcaaa ttattctcca tattacttgg ccccggtatt tagttttatt ttagctttac
     6421 ttctttgaca gctatatcca agtttatatg ctatgagata ctttaaatga ggaattttat
     6481 tttttttatg tgtttctaga ctaaacgttt atggtacatt attagccgga tgagcctcaa
     6541 attcaaaata tgcattactt gggagcctac gagctattgc tcaaactatt tcttatgaag
     6601 ttagtatggc tttaatttta ctttttccac tatttatatt agctacgttt aattttatgg
     6661 aattaaatga agcccaagaa attatttgac ttgtattttt aatgctacct gtatttttta
     6721 tgtgatttgt tacctgtatt gctgaaacta accgagctcc atttgatttt gctgagggag
     6781 aatcggaatt agtttctggt tttaatattg aatatggctc tgctggattc gctttaattt
     6841 ttcttgcaga atatgctaat attttagtta taagcttgtt ttctgcagcc ttattcttcg
     6901 gtggaagtag attcttattt ggatatagtg acattatatt tatattaaag gtcttatttt
     6961 ttgcctttgt ttttatctgg gtacgagcta cctatccacg atttcgttat gatttattaa
     7021 tatcattgac atgaaaaaga tttttaccag cagcactttc ttttttacta ttaatctttt
     7081 gtttttcata ttatatttat ttctcagggc tgtagtttaa taaaatatta gcattggaag
     7141 ctaaagatca ggtattaatc ctgcgtcctg aatgacagta attatattaa tggcttttgg
     7201 cgcctgctct gtattgatat ttccgataat agcccaacca ttaagacttg ggctgtctat
     7261 tatactttca accctgtttt tatgtatgtc tagagctata ttaatttcta gctgatacgc
     7321 atatatttta tttttaattt atgttggggg attgctcgtt atatttgcat acgtggctgc
     7381 tttatcccca aatacgctat tttcaggtat aaatgccatt atctttttta ttgtactttc
     7441 aaccattatt tctgctattt tatataatca ttatttcatt gaccctatga aaatagaaat
     7501 tttaaatact tgagcagaga ctaaaaaact aaaaacttac ggaattgaac ttgtatcccc
     7561 acactatatt tctattttaa ttgcccttgg gactatctta ttattaaatc ttattgtggt
     7621 agtaaaaatt tgcttttatc aacatactcc gctccgccca tttaaagttt aatattatgc
     7681 gcacgccaat tcgaaaaatt catcctgtat taaaagtaat aaacggggcc ctagttgact
     7741 tacccgcccc tgctaatctc tctatgtggt gaaattttgg ttcccttctt ggtttatgtt
     7801 tagtaattca aattgccact ggcttatttt tagctataca ctttacagcc catgtagact
     7861 tagcatttag gtctgcggtc cacatttctc gtgatgtaaa ttacggttga cttttacgag
     7921 cactccatgc aaatggggct agctgatttt ttatttgcat ttattttcat atcggacgag
     7981 ggatatacta cgggtcattt atatataacc acacatgaaa tattggtgta attcttctat
     8041 ttataactat gggaacagcc tttctaggat acgttttacc gtgaggtcaa atatcttttt
     8101 gaggtgcgac tgtaattact aatttactat cagctattcc gtatgttgga aaaatattag
     8161 ttgaatgggt ttgaggtggt tttgctgttg ataatgcaac attaactcga ttttttactc
     8221 ttcattttgt actacctttc ggcattgcag cattgactgt attacatttg ctattcctac
     8281 acgagtccgg ctcaaataac ccattaggat taaatagaga cggagaaaag gtaccatttc
     8341 attcttatta cagctttaaa gatttagttg gatttattat tttacttttt atactttcat
     8401 tactagtact atttgcaccc caaatactaa cagacccaga aaatttcatt ccagctaacc
     8461 cactagttac gccagtccac attcagcctg aatgatattt tctttttgca tatgccattc
     8521 tccgctctat tccaaataaa ctgggcggag taatcgcttt agttatagct gttgcaatct
     8581 tactaatttt accttttact tttcagggaa aatctcggtc acttgctttt taccctctaa
     8641 accaaatttt attttgggca cttattggaa ttttcggaat tcttacatga atcggtgcct
     8701 gtccagttga agcaccctat gagcaaatcg gccaagtttt cactatctta tattttttat
     8761 actttattat cgatccacta gctcgtattt tatgagataa tattttagat ttttaagagc
     8821 tattcccatg gggcagtttg tcttgaaaat aaactaagag tgctcaaccg atcacagcct
     8881 agcaataaaa aattaatttt tatctttggc ttacaagacc aatgctttat tttaagctat
     8941 tattgcaaaa tgatatgaga acattttatt tagttttaac aagtatatta gggtttttta
     9001 tggctttaat cgccctatct cttcaatata aacatctttt aagtatctta ttaagcctag
     9061 aagccgcacc cataaatcta tttattataa tatttacact ctcaaataat attacattta
     9121 gtggagaaat agcactaatc ttaattactt tgggggcctg cgaagcgagt ctaggtcttg
     9181 caatcctagt ttcaataatt cgagttcggg ggaatgatta cgtttctaga ttctcttcgc
     9241 aaaaatgtta ggactcttat tttcaaatct caggatcttt ctgtttttaa taagtaattc
     9301 ttcttgatat ttaaaaattt gaagtttgtc attaattagt gtgttttctt tttttcagct
     9361 ttactcgccg atcttttctt atgagagatt caattcgtta attagacaag actccatgtc
     9421 acttgtacta atttccctaa cattctgaat tacgctaata ataatgattg caagacaaaa
     9481 tagagtaaaa aaattcaata ataattcaac tttattttcc attttactaa taatactaaa
     9541 tctaatctta atcacaacct tttcagtaac taacatttta catttctatt ttatgttcga
     9601 agcttcatta attccaactc tccttattat tttaggttgg gggtaccaac cagagcgcct
     9661 acaggcaggt atgtatataa taatttatac agtagcagca tctctcccac tactattaac
     9721 aattatatgg gctggatctc atttaaattc ttttaatatt ttaataactg ctaacctgcg
     9781 acaagaaata atatcatctt tttattgatc ttacaatttc ttaactcttt taattttcac
     9841 agctttttta gttaagcttc ctatattttc agttcatctg tgacttccaa aagcacacgt
     9901 agaagcacca gtggcagggt ctatggtctt agctgcaatt cttttaaaat taggcggcta
     9961 tggaatcttc cgagcttatc aatactttaa ttactacagc agatctataa caattctaat
    10021 tttctcattg gctatttgag gtggggtatt aacaagcatt gtatgctttc gccaagtaga
    10081 ttttaaatca ttaattgcct attcatcaat tgggcatata tctttaatat tagccggagc
    10141 tttttcaaac tcttcatggg gctgagcagg cgggctagtt ctaatagtat ctcatggatt
    10201 ttgttcatct gctttatttg ccttagctaa ctatacgtat gaaaaaagac atactcgaag
    10261 tttgttactg agaaaaggca tactattaat tctaccgata ttagctatat gatgatttct
    10321 cttttgtgct attaacatgg cagccccccc cagaattaat ctattaggcg aaatcataat
    10381 ttttccatct gtaatcttta gctctagcta ctacacgcta tctctcggaa taataagatt
    10441 cttagctgcg ttatatagca tgtatttata tacaacaact cagcacggag gaagaccaaa
    10501 atatacaaaa ccagttacaa gattaaaatc ttctatattt cttttactac tccttcactg
    10561 aattcctgca aattttttaa tttttaaaag agaactaatt ttcctatgaa tttaaaggtt
    10621 gggttagttt aactaaaata tcagtttgtg ggtctgatga taaaatttaa ttttacccaa
    10681 ccatgttttg aggcttaaaa tcttcttcta ttagctgtct tttattacta gggtataggg
    10741 cattacttgc gccaatcata tgctattttg ccataaatga gatgccatat ttaattgaat
    10801 gggatatcat taatctaaga tcatgtaata tttcactttc ttttatcatt gacataatta
    10861 gcttaagatt tagaaatgtt gtttgcttga tttctggttg tgttatacta ttctcatcaa
    10921 gatatatatc acatgatcca tttttaaaac gctttgtctg actggttatg cttttcgttt
    10981 tatcaataaa tcttttagtt tttattccaa gtctcccagc tcttttacta ggatgagatg
    11041 gtcttggaat tgtgtcattt gcattagtca tttactatca aaatataaaa tcattagggg
    11101 ccggaatact tacaattata gcaaatcgaa ttggtgatgt aataattttg ctttcaattg
    11161 gaattttagt tttacaaggg cactgaatta tcaacctaat atgagatttt cacctgtcta
    11221 tgtatcttgt actgacaatt actattgctg caataacaaa aagggcccaa attccatttt
    11281 cagcctggct accagcagca atagctgctc cgaccccggt atcagctctt gtacattcat
    11341 ccacactagt gactgctggg gtatttctat taatccgatt ttatcctttt ttatcagaaa
    11401 gaagtatgtt tcaaccagca cttctgttta tctcagtatt aactcttctt cttgcgggta
    11461 ttggtgcaaa ttatgagaat gatctaaaaa aaattattgc actctccaca cttagacaac
    11521 ttggggtcat aataataaga ctaggcatag gaatagtttc tctttcacta tttcatcttt
    11581 atacccatgc tttattcaag gctttactat ttctatgcgc aggaataatc attcataata
    11641 gttcaaatta tcaagatatt cgttccatgg gtttaatttc aaagcaggcc ccgctaacag
    11701 ttgcctgttt aaatattgca aacctatctc tatgtggggc cccattttta agtggatttt
    11761 actctaaaga cctaattcta gaaacatcgt tagcaaaccc aacaagtaga ctaataatta
    11821 tattgatttt tcttgccact ggcataactg ctgcttattc actacgtttg tcattctgct
    11881 ccctatgagg aaatataaaa aacaacagcc ttcatacaaa aattgaaaaa gatccatacg
    11941 taaactgagc aacaacaacc ctaacactag ctgcaatctt tgccggatct cttttgcaat
    12001 cagtattttt agaattttca ccacaactat ttattctacc accgttccat aaagcgctta
    12061 ctattgtagt tattgtcata ggattattta tctcagcaat tttttgggat gaagattttt
    12121 ttcctaaaaa aataaataaa atcaaattct tttttacaac tatatgattt ttagctccaa
    12181 tctcagctca gccattaact aaactatcaa tgatgttagg gacaaatatt ataaaatcag
    12241 ttgatcaggg gtgattagaa gtattaggcg ggcaagggtc atttaaaaca attataactt
    12301 tatctaataa caaccaaaaa tttcaaatta aatccttcaa cttttttatt ttaactataa
    12361 ttttcagcct tctactagtc ctgataatta cctaatattc taatagctta tatagtagag
    12421 catggcactg aagatgctaa ggaagcaact ttgctttaga ataattgatt ttattttcca
    12481 atccagcgct tttttttgtg cgctggattg gaaaaaatca tacttattgt attatatggg
    12541 acgaaacccc tttcatttag tagaatttag tccttggcct ctaacaggtt ctatgggggc
    12601 attatttttg acctcgggat tagccggatg aatgcacggg cattcatata caactttagt
    12661 aattggtgtg gttctaattt taattacaat attacaatga tgacgtgacg taatccgcga
    12721 ggcaacttac caagggtatc atacaataca agtttcaaag ggcttgcgtt ggggtataat
    12781 tttatttatt gcatcggaag tttgcttctt ttttgctttt ttttgagcat actttcatag
    12841 tagcttagca ccgagtactg agctgggctc ttgctggcct ccggcgggga ttaatccgct
    12901 aaatccattt gaagttcctc tacttaatac gggtgtgctt ttagcttctg gtgtaactgt
    12961 tacttgagct catcatagat taatagaagg cgatcgaact ggaggccttc agggcttgat
    13021 tgccacggtt gctttgggtg tatattttac aatcttacag gcaatggagt attatgaagc
    13081 ttcttttaca attgccgatg gcgtttatgg ttcaactttt tttgttgcta cagggttcca
    13141 tggcttacat gtacttattg gtagaacttt cttacttgta tgccttgggc gagtgtggct
    13201 tcaacacttt tcaactggac atcatttcgg gtttgaagca gctgctaggt attgacattt
    13261 cgtagatgta gtttgattat ttttatatct ttctatttat tgatgaggct attaaaattt
    13321 taatgttcct aaatgactga gaataagtgt tagactttta atttaattac ggtaattcat
    13381 ttttaccttt aggaatctac taaaacttag gcggcttaat actttaaatt aaaagatttg
    13441 atttgcattc aaaaaatagg cttttatacc tttaggccag tgtgaaaagc gaaaaatttg
    13501 catgcggttt cggcccgtaa agtagaggtg aaagtccttt tttacactaa gtattattag
    13561 atgtaaatga aagccaaatt agaggcacct agctgttaat taggagagtg taattggatt
    13621 actcatttag ttttaatact agtactacgc cggatgaacg gaagtcattg atgttgacta
    13681 gcatgagatt atttatttct agtactaatg ttaagaacat tattgagggc agtttttgca
    13741 attattttat ccgctgtaat tatgctggct gggtgggtat tgtctaaacg agcgattaga
    13801 gaccgagaaa aaaactcacc atttgagtgt ggtttcgacc caattaagtc tgctcggttg
    13861 ccattttctt tacgtttttt cttactagct attatttttt taatttttga cgtagaaatt
    13921 gtattactgt ttccggtttt agttagaata gcaaatagct ttagcttaag gactttagtt
    13981 ggagcattta tttttttaat tatcctaatt attggtttgt ttcatgagtg aaatgaaggt
    14041 tccttagatt gagctcaata aagaaaaaac ttggagtgga gcagggctgc taactttgtt
    14101 tcgggcaatt cgattttgtc ctttttctta tgttttcaag tcttcctttt actttgtctt
    14161 ttttttctat tatagttttt gggactattt tttctatttc ttcttcgcat tgattcggga
    14221 tttgagccgg actagaaatt aatttaattg gatttttacc attacttgta taccaaaaaa
    14281 gtatgtctga gagtgaatct gcagttaaat attttattac tcaagctata ggatctagat
    14341 tcttaatgtt cggaagatta ataagatatg ggttactttt tacttgggag gtggcaacga
    14401 gctcctgaat tttagggcta attttaattt tagcggggct gataactaaa actggaattt
    14461 ttccgtttca cttttgacta ccgagagtaa tagctggact tccttgaatg tcttgtttaa
    14521 tattagctac atgacagaaa attgcaccat tatttttaat aactactttt ttagatagaa
    14581 acttaactta ctgactattt atactttttt gtatttttag tgccggatct aggattattg
    14641 gcggaattgg tggtataaat caaactcaat tacgagcttt aattgcttat tcatcgattg
    14701 ggcatttagg ctgaatatta tttgctgttt tacatagaag ctgagctata aaaacttacc
    14761 taggaattta tattacaatt tctgtttgta tttttttaag gttgtggtat gctaatgttg
    14821 gtttaatggg tgctatgaaa acaccggtaa caaatatttt gggtttaggg agcacgttaa
    14881 ttatgtttct atcgttaggt ggcttaccgc ctatactagg ttttatttca aagtgggttg
    14941 taatcgtgac tagaactaaa agcatatctt gaattttttt gcttttgctt atttgcgggt
    15001 ccttaatgag cttattttat tacttaagat tatttttttc tttattttta gttattttta
    15061 agaataaaaa acttttattc aagaattata ctaaaaaaag cttaattgta agtctaagcc
    15121 ttcttttaaa tgtttttggt ggtttattcc tactaacaga gagttttctt tatggggttt
    15181 aa
//
