# Supplementary material for: Relation between mitochondrial DNA hyperdiversity, mutation rate and mitochondrial genome evolution in Melarhaphe neritoides (Gastropoda: Littorinidae) and other Caenogastropoda
Source: Sci Rep. 2018 Dec 19;8:17964. doi: 10.1038/s41598-018-36428-7 (PMC6299273; doi:10.1038/s41598-018-36428-7)
Supplement: Supplementary file 3 — Supplementary Dataset 1 [file 41598_2018_36428_MOESM3_ESM.zip › Oncomelania hupensis robertsoni NC_013187.gb]

LOCUS       Oncomelania_hupe       15191 bp    DNA     linear   INV 31-JAN-2018
DEFINITION  Oncomelania hupensis robertsoni mitochondrion, complete genome.
ACCESSION   NC_013187
KEYWORDS    RefSeq.
SOURCE      mitochondrion Oncomelania hupensis robertsoni
  ORGANISM  Oncomelania hupensis robertsoni
            Eukaryota; Metazoa; Lophotrochozoa; Mollusca; Gastropoda;
            Caenogastropoda; Hypsogastropoda; Littorinimorpha; Truncatelloidea;
            Pomatiopsidae; Oncomelania.
REFERENCE   1  (bases 1 to 15191)
  AUTHORS   Zhao,Q.P., Nie,P. and Jiang,M.S.
  TITLE     The complete mitochondrial sequence and gene order of Oncomelania
            hupensis
  JOURNAL   Unpublished
REFERENCE   2  (bases 1 to 15191)
  CONSRTM   NCBI Genome Project
  TITLE     Direct Submission
  JOURNAL   Submitted (01-SEP-2009) National Center for Biotechnology
            Information, NIH, Bethesda, MD 20894, USA
REFERENCE   3  (bases 1 to 15191)
  AUTHORS   Zhao,Q.P., Nie,P. and Jiang,M.S.
  TITLE     Direct Submission
  JOURNAL   Submitted (03-AUG-2007) Fish Immunology and Parasitology, Institute
            of Hydrobiology, Chinese Academy of Sciences, 7# Donghu South Road,
            Wuhan, Hubei 430072, China
COMMENT     PROVISIONAL REFSEQ: This record has not yet been subject to final
            NCBI review. The reference sequence is identical to EU079378.
            COMPLETENESS: full length.
FEATURES             Location/Qualifiers
     source          1..15191
                     /organism="Oncomelania hupensis robertsoni"
                     /organelle="mitochondrion"
                     /mol_type="genomic DNA"
                     /isolate="CXC20060610"
                     /sub_species="robertsoni"
                     /db_xref="taxon:105595"
                     /country="China: Sichuan Province, Xichang City"
     CDS             1..1536
                     /gene="COX1"
                     /codon_start=1
                     /transl_table=5
                     /product="cytochrome c oxidase subunit I"
                     /protein_id="YP_003162811.1"
                     /db_xref="GI:256985379"
                     /db_xref="GeneID:8382146"
                     /translation="MRWLFSTNHKDIGTLYILFGMWAGLVGTALSLLIRAELGQPGAL
                     LGDDQLYNVIVTAHAFVMIFFLVMPMMIGGFGNWLIPLMLGAPDMAFPRLNNMSFWLL
                     PPALLLLLSSAAVESGAGTGWTVYPPLAGNLAHAGGSVDLAIFSLHLAGVSSILGAVN
                     FITTIINMRWRGMQFERLPLFVWSVMITAVLLLLSLPVLAGAITMLLTDRNFNTAFFD
                     PAGGGDPILYQHLFWFFGHPEVYILILPGFGMISHIVSHYSAKKETFGTLGMIYAMLA
                     IGVLGFIVWAHHMFTVGMDVDTRAYFTAATMIIAVPTGIKVFSWLATIHGAKIKYETP
                     MLWALGFIFLFTVGGLTGIVLSNSSLDIMLHDTYYVVAHFHYVLSMGAVFALFGAFNY
                     WFPLLTGVTLHSRSTKAHFFIMFIGVNVTFFPQHFLGLAGMPRRYSDYPDCYTKWNVI
                     SSIGSMISFVAVLYFMVIVWEALVSQRKVVWSTHLSTALEWDNLLPADFHNAPETGAL
                     VSA"
     gene            1..1536
                     /gene="COX1"
                     /db_xref="GeneID:8382146"
     CDS             1553..2239
                     /gene="COX2"
                     /codon_start=1
                     /transl_table=5
                     /product="cytochrome c oxidase subunit II"
                     /protein_id="YP_003162812.1"
                     /db_xref="GI:256985380"
                     /db_xref="GeneID:8382134"
                     /translation="MSLWGQLGSQDAASPLMEELIFFHDHAMMILIMIISLVGYAAFS
                     LMLNKFSCRSLVEGQEIETIWTIVPAIILIFLALPSLRLLYLLDEVNDCNLTVKSIGH
                     QWYWSYEYSDFLNIEFDSYMVPTEDLESGDFRLLEVDHRVVLPTSTDIRILVTSADVI
                     RSWAVPSLGVKADAIPGRLNQLSFFIKHPGVFYGQCSEICGANHSFMPIVVEAIPLES
                     FMSWVVKVSE"
     gene            1553..2239
                     /gene="COX2"
                     /db_xref="GeneID:8382134"
     tRNA            2243..2309
                     /product="tRNA-Asp"
                     /anticodon="(pos:2274..2276,aa:Asp,seq:gtc)"
     CDS             2310..2468
                     /gene="ATP8"
                     /codon_start=1
                     /transl_table=5
                     /product="ATP synthase F0 subunit 8"
                     /protein_id="YP_003162813.1"
                     /db_xref="GI:256985381"
                     /db_xref="GeneID:8382135"
                     /translation="MPQLSPLNWIFLFILFWVAVILVSITIWWSKKIYFTPETSKKAV
                     KEENKWNW"
     gene            2310..2468
                     /gene="ATP8"
                     /db_xref="GeneID:8382135"
     CDS             2480..3175
                     /gene="ATP6"
                     /codon_start=1
                     /transl_table=5
                     /product="ATP synthase F0 subunit 6"
                     /protein_id="YP_003162814.1"
                     /db_xref="GI:256985382"
                     /db_xref="GeneID:8382136"
                     /translation="MLVDIFSSFDDNNQVFMSLYVLMWLFSLASIMIFSSAYWVASPR
                     YDVILKAFKETVSSQIFRSFGLNMGGFINVLTALFMFLIFMNLSGLIPYVFSSTSHLA
                     VSLSLGLPLWLSLIISAIFYNPSSVVAGLLPMGAPAPLNPFLVIIETVSILVRPITLS
                     VRLTANMSAGHIVLTLIGNYLTASFFMSSIFSMLVLISIQVFYTIFEFGISMIQAYIF
                     CLLITLYSDEHPH"
     gene            2480..3175
                     /gene="ATP6"
                     /db_xref="GeneID:8382136"
     tRNA            complement(3206..3270)
                     /product="tRNA-Met"
                     /anticodon="(pos:complement(3235..3237),aa:Met,seq:cat)"
     tRNA            complement(3272..3336)
                     /product="tRNA-Tyr"
                     /anticodon="(pos:complement(3304..3306),aa:Tyr,seq:gta)"
     tRNA            complement(3345..3408)
                     /product="tRNA-Cys"
                     /anticodon="(pos:complement(3377..3379),aa:Cys,seq:gca)"
     tRNA            complement(3410..3475)
                     /product="tRNA-Trp"
                     /anticodon="(pos:complement(3443..3445),aa:Trp,seq:tca)"
     tRNA            complement(3477..3539)
                     /product="tRNA-Gln"
                     /anticodon="(pos:complement(3507..3509),aa:Gln,seq:ttg)"
     tRNA            complement(3543..3608)
                     /product="tRNA-Gly"
                     /anticodon="(pos:complement(3576..3578),aa:Gly,seq:tcc)"
     tRNA            complement(3614..3680)
                     /product="tRNA-Glu"
                     /anticodon="(pos:complement(3647..3649),aa:Glu,seq:ttc)"
     rRNA            3681..4627
                     /product="small subunit ribosomal RNA"
     tRNA            4628..4694
                     /product="tRNA-Val"
                     /anticodon="(pos:4659..4661,aa:Val,seq:tac)"
     rRNA            4695..6036
                     /product="large subunit ribosomal RNA"
     tRNA            6037..6104
                     /product="tRNA-Leu"
                     /anticodon="(pos:6066..6068,aa:Leu,seq:taa)"
     tRNA            6105..6173
                     /product="tRNA-Leu"
                     /anticodon="(pos:6135..6137,aa:Leu,seq:tag)"
     CDS             6174..7113
                     /gene="ND1"
                     /note="TAA stop codon is completed by the addition of 3'
                     Aresidues to the mRNA"
                     /codon_start=1
                     /transl_except="(pos:7113,aa:TERM)"
                     /transl_table=5
                     /product="NADH dehydrogenase subunit 1"
                     /protein_id="YP_003162815.1"
                     /db_xref="GI:256985383"
                     /db_xref="GeneID:8382137"
                     /translation="MYLSLISCIFTYICILLAVAFFTLLERKGLSYMQIRKGPNKVGI
                     AGLPQPLADAAKLLVKEIAKPTMANYPPYYLAPVFSFILALLLWQLYPSLYAMSYFKW
                     GILFFLCVSSLNVYGTLLAGWASNSKYALLGSLRAIAQTISYEVSMALILLFPLFMLA
                     TFNFMELNEAQEIIWFVFLMLPVFFMWFVTCIAETNRAPFDFAEGESELVSGFNIEYG
                     SAGFALIFLAEYANILVMSLFSAALFFGGSSFLFQYSDVMFMLKVLFFAFVFIWVRAT
                     YPRFRYDLLMSLTWKSFLPAALSFLLLIFCFSYYIYL"
     gene            6174..7113
                     /gene="ND1"
                     /db_xref="GeneID:8382137"
     tRNA            7114..7180
                     /product="tRNA-Pro"
                     /anticodon="(pos:7144..7146,aa:Pro,seq:tgg)"
     CDS             7181..7681
                     /gene="ND6"
                     /codon_start=1
                     /transl_table=5
                     /product="NADH dehydrogenase subunit 6"
                     /protein_id="YP_003162816.1"
                     /db_xref="GI:256985384"
                     /db_xref="GeneID:8382138"
                     /translation="MTVIMLMAFSTCSVLMFPLMAQPLSLGLSIMISTLFLCMSSAML
                     ISSWYAYILFLIYVGGLLVMFAYVAALSPNTLFSGMNAIIFFITLSVIIYVILYNHYF
                     IDPVKTEIFNTWAETKKLKTYGVELVSPHYISILIALGTILLLNLIVVVKICFYQHTP
                     LRSFKI"
     gene            7181..7681
                     /gene="ND6"
                     /db_xref="GeneID:8382138"
     CDS             7686..8825
                     /gene="CYTB"
                     /codon_start=1
                     /transl_table=5
                     /product="cytochrome b"
                     /protein_id="YP_003162817.1"
                     /db_xref="GI:256985385"
                     /db_xref="GeneID:8382139"
                     /translation="MRTPIRKIHPVLKVMNGALVDLPAPSNLSMWWNFGSLLGLCLVI
                     QIVTGLFLAMHFTAHVDLAFSSAVHISRDVNYGWLLRALHANGASWFFICIYFHIGRG
                     MYYGSFMYHHTWNIGVILLFMTMGTAFLGYVLPWGQMSFWGATVITNLLSAIPYVGKM
                     LVEWVWGGFAVDNATLTRFFTLHFVLPFGIAALTVLHLLFLHESGSNNPLGLNSDGEK
                     VPFHSYYSFKDLVGFIILLFMLSLLVLFAPQMLTDPENFIPANPLVTPVHIQPEWYFL
                     FAYAILRSIPNKLGGVIALVMAVAILLILPFTFQGKSRSLAFYPLNQILFWALIGIFG
                     ILTWIGACPVEAPYEQIGQVFTILYFLYFIIDPMTRILWDNILDF"
     gene            7686..8825
                     /gene="CYTB"
                     /db_xref="GeneID:8382139"
     tRNA            8826..8890
                     /product="tRNA-Ser"
                     /anticodon="(pos:8852..8854,aa:Ser,seq:tga)"
     tRNA            complement(8891..8956)
                     /product="tRNA-Thr"
                     /anticodon="(pos:complement(8923..8925),aa:Thr,seq:tgt)"
     CDS             8964..9260
                     /gene="ND4L"
                     /codon_start=1
                     /transl_table=5
                     /product="NADH dehydrogenase subunit 4L"
                     /protein_id="YP_003162818.1"
                     /db_xref="GI:256985386"
                     /db_xref="GeneID:8382140"
                     /translation="MSTFYLVLTSMLGFFMALVALSLQYKHLLSVLLSLEAATMNLFI
                     MMFTLSNNIMLSGEMALILITLGACEASLGLAILVSMIRVRGNDYVSSFSSQKC"
     gene            8964..9260
                     /gene="ND4L"
                     /db_xref="GeneID:8382140"
     CDS             9254..10624
                     /gene="ND4"
                     /transl_table=5
                     /product="NADH dehydrogenase subunit 4"
                     /protein_id="YP_003162819.1"
                     /db_xref="GI:256985387"
                     /db_xref="GeneID:8382141"
                     /translation="MSNSSWYLKLWSLSLISMFSFFQLYSPIFSYESTNSLITQGSMS
                     LVLISLTFWITLMMMIASQNSVKKFNNNSTLFSLLLIMLNLILIMTFSMTNILHFYFM
                     FEASLIPTLLIILGWGYQPERLQAGMYMMIYTVAASLPLLLTIMWAGSYLNSFNILMT
                     ANLRQEMMSSFYWSYDFLTLLIFTAFLVKLPMFSVHLWLPKAHMEAPVAGSMVLAAIL
                     LKLGGYGIFRAYQYFNYYSSSMMILIFSLAIWGGVLTSIVCFRQVDFKSLIAYSSIGH
                     MSLMLAGAFSNSSWGWAGSLVLMVSHGFCSSALFALANYTYEKTHTRSLLLSKGMLLI
                     LPMLAMWWFFFCAINMAAPPSINLLGEIMIFPSVIFSSSYYTLSLGMMSFLAALYSMY
                     LYTTTQHGGSPKYMKPVASLKSSMFLLLLLHWIPANFLIFKSEIVFLWI"
     gene            9254..10624
                     /gene="ND4"
                     /db_xref="GeneID:8382141"
     tRNA            10627..10691
                     /product="tRNA-His"
                     /anticodon="(pos:10657..10659,aa:His,seq:gtg)"
     CDS             10692..12404
                     /gene="ND5"
                     /codon_start=1
                     /transl_table=5
                     /product="NADH dehydrogenase subunit 5"
                     /protein_id="YP_003162820.1"
                     /db_xref="GI:256985388"
                     /db_xref="GeneID:8382142"
                     /translation="MFLGLKSSSISSLLLLSYSVLLMPIMYYFTMNEMSYLIEWDIIN
                     LSSCNISLSFILDMISLSFSNVVCLISGCVMLFSSSYMSHDPFLKRFVWLVMLFALSM
                     NLLVFIPSLPALLLGWDGLGIVSFALVIYYQNMKSLGAGMLTIMANRIGDVMILLSIG
                     ILVLQGHWIINLMWDFHLSAYLVLTITIAAMTKSAQIPFSAWLPAAMAAPTPVSALVH
                     SSTLVTAGVFLLIRFYPFLSESSMFQPLLLFISVLTLLLAGIGANYENDLKKIIALST
                     LSQLGVMMMSLGMGMVSLSLFHLYTHALFKALLFLCAGMIIHNSSNYQDIRSMGLISK
                     QAPLTVACLNIANLSLCGAPFLSGFYSKDLILETSLTNPTNSLMILLIFLATGMTAAY
                     SLRLSFCSLWGNMKNNSFHTKTEKDAYVNWATTTLTLAAIFAGSLLQSAFLEFSPQLF
                     ILPPFHKALTIAVIILGLFISAIFWDEDFFPQKMSKIKFFFTTMWFLAPISAQPLTKL
                     SMMLGTNIMKSVDQGWLEVLGGQGSFKAVLFLSNSNQKFQIKSFNFFILTMVFSLLLT
                     LVIT"
     gene            10692..12404
                     /gene="ND5"
                     /db_xref="GeneID:8382142"
     tRNA            12406..12472
                     /product="tRNA-Phe"
                     /anticodon="(pos:12439..12441,aa:Phe,seq:gaa)"
     CDS             12542..13321
                     /gene="COX3"
                     /codon_start=1
                     /transl_table=5
                     /product="cytochrome c oxidase subunit III"
                     /protein_id="YP_003162821.1"
                     /db_xref="GI:256985389"
                     /db_xref="GeneID:8382143"
                     /translation="MGRNPFHLVEFSPWPLTGSMGALFLTSGLAGWMHGHSYMTLVIG
                     VVLILITMLQWWRDVIREATYQGYHTMQVSKGLRWGMILFIASEVCFFFAFFWAYFHS
                     SLAPSPELGSCWPPAGINPLNPFEVPLLNTGVLLASGVTVTWARHSLMEGDRIGGLQG
                     LIATVALGVYFTILQAMEYYEASFTIADGAYGSTFFVATGFHGLHVLIGSTFLLVCLG
                     RVWFQHFSTGHHFGFEAAAWYWHFVDVVWLFLYLSIYWWGY"
     gene            12542..13321
                     /gene="COX3"
                     /db_xref="GeneID:8382143"
     tRNA            13333..13400
                     /product="tRNA-Lys"
                     /anticodon="(pos:13363..13365,aa:Lys,seq:ttt)"
     tRNA            13420..13485
                     /product="tRNA-Ala"
                     /anticodon="(pos:13451..13453,aa:Ala,seq:tgc)"
     tRNA            13486..13554
                     /product="tRNA-Arg"
                     /anticodon="(pos:13516..13518,aa:Arg,seq:tcg)"
     tRNA            13572..13638
                     /product="tRNA-Asn"
                     /anticodon="(pos:13603..13605,aa:Asn,seq:gtt)"
     tRNA            13649..13715
                     /product="tRNA-Ile"
                     /anticodon="(pos:13678..13680,aa:Ile,seq:gat)"
     CDS             13716..14069
                     /gene="ND3"
                     /codon_start=1
                     /transl_table=5
                     /product="NADH dehydrogenase subunit 3"
                     /protein_id="YP_003162822.1"
                     /db_xref="GI:256985390"
                     /db_xref="GeneID:8382144"
                     /translation="MLSTLLGAVFAIILSAMIMLAGWVLSKRSISGREKNSPFECGFD
                     PIKSARLPFSLRFFLLAIIFLIFDVEIVLLFPVLVSMANSFSLSTLVGAFIFLIILVV
                     GLFHEWNEGSLDWAQ"
     gene            13716..14069
                     /gene="ND3"
                     /db_xref="GeneID:8382144"
     tRNA            14070..14137
                     /product="tRNA-Ser"
                     /anticodon="(pos:14097..14099,aa:Ser,seq:gct)"
     CDS             14138..15190
                     /gene="ND2"
                     /codon_start=1
                     /transl_table=5
                     /product="NADH dehydrogenase subunit 2"
                     /protein_id="YP_003162823.1"
                     /db_xref="GI:256985391"
                     /db_xref="GeneID:8382145"
                     /translation="MFSSLPFTLPFFSIMVFGTIFSISSSHWFGIWAGLEINLIGFLP
                     LLVYQKSMSESESAVKYFTTQAMGSSFLMFGSLMSYGLFFTWEMAANSWVLGLILILV
                     GLMTKTGIFPFHFWLPSVMAGLPWVSCLMLATWQKIAPLFLMATFLDSNLTYWLFMLF
                     CIFSAGSSIIGGVGGMNQTQLRALIAYSSIGHLGWMLFAILHSSWAMKVYLSIYITIS
                     ICIFLSLWYANTSTMGAMKTPVTNILGLGSTLIMFLSLGGLPPMLGFISKWAVIVIST
                     KGVSWIFLLLLICGSLMSLFYYLSLFFSLFLVIFKNKKLLFENHTKKSLIVSLSLLLN
                     VFGGLLLLTENFLYSI"
     gene            14138..15190
                     /gene="ND2"
                     /db_xref="GeneID:8382145"
ORIGIN      
        1 atgcgttgat tattttcaac aaatcataaa gatattggga ctttatatat tttatttggt
       61 atatgagcag ggttagttgg tactgccctt agattactaa ttcgtgctga gttgggccag
      121 cctggggctt tacttggaga tgatcaactt tataatgtaa ttgttacagc acatgcattt
      181 gtaataattt ttttcttagt gataccgata ataattggtg gctttggtaa ttggttaatc
      241 ccactaatac tcggggctcc tgatatagca tttcctcggc taaataatat aagattttga
      301 ctccttcctc cagcactatt attgctccta tcctcagctg ccgttgaaag gggggctggt
      361 accggatgaa cagtgtatcc gccacttgct ggaaatttag ctcacgctgg tggttctgtt
      421 gatttagcta ttttttctct acatttagct ggtgtttcgt ctattttagg cgctgtaaat
      481 tttattacca ctattattaa tatacgatga cggggaatgc aatttgagcg acttccttta
      541 tttgtttggt cggtgataat tactgctgta ctattattac tatctcttcc tgttttagct
      601 ggtgctatta caatactcct aactgatcga aattttaaca cggctttttt tgatccagcc
      661 ggaggtggag atccaattct ttatcaacat ctcttttggt tttttggtca ccctgaggta
      721 tatattttaa ttttacctgg gtttgggata atttcccata ttgtaagaca ttattcagct
      781 aagaaagaaa cgtttggaac cttaggaatg atttatgcaa tgctggccat tggtgtttta
      841 ggttttattg tttgggctca tcatatgttt acggttggta tggacgtgga tactcgggca
      901 tattttacag cggctacgat aattattgct gtaccaactg gtattaaagt attcagttgg
      961 cttgccacta ttcacggggc taaaatcaaa tacgaaacac caatgttgtg agccctgggg
     1021 tttattttct tgtttactgt gggtgggctg acaggaattg tgttatcaaa ttcttcactg
     1081 gacattatgt tgcatgatac ctattatgta gtagcacact ttcactatgt actttcaatg
     1141 ggggctgttt ttgctttatt cggggctttt aactattgat ttccgttatt gaccggtgta
     1201 acacttcact ctcgatcaac taaagctcat ttctttatta tgtttattgg tgttaatgtt
     1261 actttctttc cgcagcactt tttagggcta gctgggatac cacgacgata ctctgattac
     1321 ccggattgtt acactaaatg aaatgtaatc tcatcaattg gatctataat ttcttttgtt
     1381 gcggtattat attttatagt aattgtgtga gaagctttag tttcacaacg aaaagttgtt
     1441 tgaagaacac acctgagaac cgcattagag tgagataacc tattaccagc agattttcat
     1501 aatgcaccgg agactggagc attagtctct gcgtagttta attgtgtaag atatgagcct
     1561 atgaggacaa cttggatccc aggatgctgc atcccctctt atagaagaat taattttttt
     1621 tcatgatcat gcaataataa ttttaatcat aattattagc ttagttggct atgctgcttt
     1681 ttctttaatg ttaaataaat tttcctgtcg atctttagtg gaagggcagg aaattgagac
     1741 aatttgaaca attgtcccag caattatttt aattttttta gctttaccgt ctttacgcct
     1801 attatacctt ttagatgaag ttaacgattg caatttaacg gtaaaaagta ttggacatca
     1861 atgatattga agttacgaat attcagactt tttaaatatt gaatttgact catacatggt
     1921 tcccacagag gacctagaga gcggggattt tcggttactc gaggttgatc atcgagtagt
     1981 acttccgact tcaacagata tccgtatttt agttacttca gctgatgtaa tccgttcctg
     2041 agcggttcct agcttggggg taaaagctga tgctattcca gggcgattaa atcaattaag
     2101 cttctttatt aaacacccag gagtatttta tggacaatgt tctgaaattt gtggggccaa
     2161 tcattcattt ataccaattg tagttgaggc tattccatta gagagcttta taagatgggt
     2221 agttaaagta tctgagtaga ttaaagaatt agttaaaatt ataattttag attgtcagtc
     2281 taaggtcact aattaattag tattctttaa tgcctcaatt gtcccccctt aattgaattt
     2341 ttttatttat tttattttgg gttgctgtaa ttcttgtttc tatcacaatt tgatgatcaa
     2401 aaaaaatcta ttttactcct gaaacctcta aaaaagctgt taaagaagaa aataaatgaa
     2461 actgataatt aattaaagaa tgcttgtaga tattttttct tctttcgatg ataataatca
     2521 agtttttata tctttatatg tgctaatgtg attgttttct ctagctagaa ttataatttt
     2581 tagttctgca tactgggttg ctagtccgcg ttatgatgtt attctaaaag cttttaaaga
     2641 aacagtttct tcccagattt ttcggtcttt tggtttaaat atgggggggt ttattaatgt
     2701 gttaactgca ttgtttatat ttctaatttt tataaaccta agtggtttaa ttccatatgt
     2761 ttttagaaga acaagtcatt tagctgtatc tctttcgctg gggttaccac tatggttgtc
     2821 tttaattatt tctgcaattt tttacaatcc aagatctgta gttgctggct tgttaccaat
     2881 gggtgcacct gcacccctaa acccattttt agtaattatt gaaacagtta ggattcttgt
     2941 acggcctatt actttatctg tgcgattaac tgcaaatata agagctgggc acattgtttt
     3001 aacgctgatc gggaactact taacagctag attttttata tcatcaattt tttccatatt
     3061 agttttaatt agtattcaag ttttctatac aatttttgaa tttggtatta gtatgattca
     3121 ggcttatatt ttttgtttat taattacttt atattcggat gaacacccgc attaatttga
     3181 ttaaaaatta gtttactaaa agttgttgta aaagagttgt ctcatttttg gggtatgaac
     3241 ccaacagctt gatatttagc ttattttaca tttgttgggg agaattaact ccgttaatag
     3301 atctacagtc tactgcttta actcagccac ctaacataat tgtaattcat tagaaatatg
     3361 ttttcaactt cgaatttgca cttcgatatt tttataaact ataacgaatc aaggtttaag
     3421 aagtttttct tatatcaaac tttgaaggct tgtagttttt ttaacttaaa accttactag
     3481 gaggtttact acctctctta agaaatcaaa attcttcgtg ccctaaacac tgcttgtaat
     3541 tatatctctt ttagatcaat ctaatctttt tgcttggaag gcaaatgtac ttatcatact
     3601 caagagactt tggtatttct aataaaattg cttattcctt taggatgaaa acctaacgtg
     3661 tcattgtaca ccatagaaac ataatttttc atttttgtaa aaataacttg caattaaaat
     3721 aaattaaaca aatttagaaa acaaattaga catataatat aataatgttt ggctctggct
     3781 tatttatata ataaaagtaa atgaatacac atggcttttt tagagcggag tgaggcgagt
     3841 aaaggtaaaa agaaatttaa aatttcccaa agcctttatt ttaagtatta ttaaatatat
     3901 aatgcttagt aaagtcccac taacaccagt gctagagatt aaaaaagggc gtaagtccga
     3961 tttagattag ctatttaaat ttggttaact tggtgccagc atccgcggtt acaccaagaa
     4021 attaagttat atattatggt aaaaagacag ttaaacagat aatcaatttt ttattagctt
     4081 ttattcaaaa gtaaaattta taaataaaag ttaaaacctt ataaaaaata taagttgagg
     4141 ctgtgaaaat cttgggggaa actgggatta gataccccat tattcttgaa gataaataaa
     4201 tttataccgg ggcactacga atgattttta gatttaaaac ccaaagagct tggcggtgtt
     4261 ttagactatt taggggaact tgtttcataa tcgataatcc acgatagacc taaccttttt
     4321 ttgtaaccag tatgtatacc gttgtcgtca ggtaactttt taaaataaaa aagttagcga
     4381 aaaagccata agctcatacg tcaaatcaag gtacagccta taagaaggag aaaatgagtt
     4441 acaattaaaa tttataataa cggaatagaa aaagaaaatt tctttaaagg cggacttaaa
     4501 agtaaaaaaa ttattataga aattttttga attgagctct gaaacgtgca cacatcgccc
     4561 gtcgctctcg ctgaaaagtg agataagtcg taacatagta ggggtaatgg aaattgtccc
     4621 tagatcatga aacatagcat aatttaatgc atttcactta cactgaaagg atactcaaaa
     4681 ttgagctgtt tcaaattata ttaagattaa attttacatt acatgtttat ctaaacattt
     4741 ataggtttag taagggtgac tgaaattcta tttataataa tctataagta ctgagaagga
     4801 aataatattt aattgaaaaa aagcagtttt tcataacgta ccttttgcat catggtttag
     4861 ctagagaatg cttttaataa aatttctcga aactcgatga gctattttaa attctatatt
     4921 agtagtagta agtaaatgta gcaaaatttt ttcaaaaatt taaaatagaa attagatttt
     4981 attcgtatcg agtgatagct agtttcccta taaaagcata gaagtgcgta aattaatcat
     5041 gtttagccta taacttattg tggtttaata cgttaatttg tgagattttt aaggataagc
     5101 tttagaatca ataatattaa attgtattta ttacagcttg aaatttaggc ttgaaattag
     5161 tcataatcta aagtttgtta taaattattt aaaaaattaa ataagatata tttacttgtc
     5221 tttatgggga aaatttttaa aacttataaa aaatgttttt atgctaaaat gagtattata
     5281 taaaactata tattaataaa attaaaatta aaacataaaa attttattac aaataaattt
     5341 taagaaggaa ctcggcaaaa cttttgctct gcctgtttat caaaaacatg gctctttgaa
     5401 gttaatacat aaagagtcgg acctgcccag tgataaattt ttaacggccg cggtactctg
     5461 accgtgcgaa ggtagcataa tcatttgccc tataattgag ggctagtatg aatggtttga
     5521 catgagcata gctgtctcct taaaatttta taaaatttgg tttttaggtg aagaaaccta
     5581 aattgaattg aaagacaaga agaccctatc gagctttaga ataattaatt aaaaaatata
     5641 aataaaataa ttaattttaa attaaaaact ttggttgggg cgactgagga acacacaaag
     5701 cttccttatt aagtaatgct aatgagcaat gatccagaaa aatctgatta aaaaaattag
     5761 ttaccgtagg gataacagca taatcttttt tgagagctct tatcgaaaaa aaggtttgtg
     5821 acctcgatgt tggactagga tatcctaaag atgtagaagt ctttaatggt tgctctgttc
     5881 gagcataaaa atcctacatg atctgagttc agaccggcgt gagccaggtc agtttctatc
     5941 ttcaattaaa tattttaaat ttagtacgaa aggaccaatt taaagcaata attgcatgct
     6001 aagattaatt ataatatata tttaagtttc tatagtataa agatggcaga aaagtgcatt
     6061 aggtttaagc cctaaatata aagatttaaa ctcttttctt tataataaag atggcagaaa
     6121 atatgcatta ggcttaggac ctaaatataa agattaaaat tcttttcttt ataatgtatt
     6181 tatctttaat ctcttgtatt tttacctata tctgtatttt attagcagtc gctttcttta
     6241 cgcttttaga acgtaagggt ctgtcgtaca tacaaattcg aaaggggcca aataaagttg
     6301 gaattgcggg actgccgcaa ccattagctg atgcagccaa acttcttgtt aaagaaattg
     6361 ctaagccaac catagcaaac taccctcctt attacctagc tccagtattt agttttattt
     6421 tagccttgct tctttgacag ttatatccaa gtttatatgc tataagatac ttcaaatgag
     6481 gaattttatt ttttttatgc gtatctagat taaatgttta tgggacatta ttagcaggat
     6541 gggcctcaaa ctcaaaatat gcattacttg ggagcctacg agccattgcc caaaccattt
     6601 cttacgaggt tagtatagct ttaattttgc tttttccgtt atttatattg gctacattta
     6661 attttataga attaaatgag gcccaagaaa ttatttgatt tgtattttta atattgcctg
     6721 tgttttttat atgatttgtt acttgtattg ctgaaactaa ccgagctccg tttgatttcg
     6781 ctgaagggga atcagaatta gtttctggat ttaatattga atatggctct gccggatttg
     6841 ctttaatttt tcttgcagaa tatgctaata ttttggtcat aagcttattt tctgcagctt
     6901 tattttttgg tggaagaagc ttcttatttc aatatagtga tgttatattt atattaaaag
     6961 tcttattctt tgcctttgtt tttatctgag tgcgggctac ctatccacga tttcgttacg
     7021 acttattaat atcattgaca tgaaaaagat ttttacctgc agcactctct tttttattat
     7081 taattttttg tttttcatat tatatctact tgtcagggct gtagtttaat aaaatattag
     7141 cattggaagc tagagatcag gtattagtcc tgtgtcctga atgacagtaa ttatattgat
     7201 agcttttagt acctgctctg tactaatgtt tccgctaata gcccaaccgc taaggcttgg
     7261 gttatctatt ataatttcaa ccttattttt atgtatatct agggctatat taatttctag
     7321 gtgatacgca tacattctat ttttaattta tgtaggcgga ttacttgtta tgtttgcata
     7381 tgtagctgca ttatctccaa atacattatt ttcaggtatg aacgccatta ttttttttat
     7441 cacactttca gttattattt atgttatttt atataatcat tatttcatcg accctgtaaa
     7501 aacagaaatt tttaatacct gggcagaaac taaaaaacta aaaacttacg gagttgagct
     7561 tgtatctccg cactatatct ctattttaat tgcccttggg actattttat tattaaatct
     7621 tattgtggta gtaaaaattt gcttttacca acacacccca ttacgttcat ttaaaattta
     7681 atattatgcg cacaccaatt cgaaaaattc atcctgtatt aaaagtaata aatggggcct
     7741 tagttgatct acctgcccct tctaatctct ctatatgatg aaattttggt tcccttcttg
     7801 gcttatgcct agtaattcaa attgtcactg gcctatttct agctatacat tttacagctc
     7861 atgtagattt ggcatttagg tctgcagttc atatctctcg tgatgtaaac tatggttgac
     7921 ttttacgggc acttcatgca aatggggcaa gctgattttt tatctgcatt tattttcata
     7981 ttgggcgggg tatgtattat gggtcattta tataccatca cacatgaaat attggcgtaa
     8041 ttcttttatt tatgactatg gggacagctt ttctagggta cgttttaccg tgaggtcaga
     8101 tatctttctg gggtgctact gtaattacta atttattatc ggctattccg tatgtgggaa
     8161 aaatactagt tgaatgagtt tgaggtggtt ttgctgttga taatgcaaca ttaactcgat
     8221 tttttactct tcattttgta ttacctttcg gaattgcagc attaactgta ttacatttgc
     8281 tattcctaca cgaatccggc tcaaataacc cgttaggatt aaatagagac ggagaaaagg
     8341 taccgtttca ttcttattac agctttaaag atttagttgg atttatcatt ttacttttta
     8401 tactctcatt actagtacta tttgcaccac aaatactaac agacccagaa aatttcattc
     8461 cagctaatcc gctagttacg ccagtgcaca ttcagcctga atggtatttt ctttttgcat
     8521 acgccattct tcgctccatt ccgaataaat tgggcggggt aatcgcctta gttatggctg
     8581 ttgcaatttt attaattctg ccatttacct ttcagggaaa atctcgatca cttgcttttt
     8641 accccttaaa ccaaatttta ttttgagcac ttattggaat tttcggaatt ctcacatgaa
     8701 tcggtgcttg cccagttgaa gccccgtatg agcaaattgg ccaagtcttc actattttat
     8761 attttttgta ttttattatc gacccaataa cacgcatttt atgagataat attttagatt
     8821 tttagggcta ttcccatggg ggagtttgtc ttgaaaataa actaagagtg ctcagcccac
     8881 tcaatagcct agcaataaaa aattaatttt tatctttggc ttacaagacc aatgctttgt
     8941 tttaagctat tattgccaaa gacatgagaa cattttattt agttttaact agtatattgg
     9001 ggttttttat ggctttagtt gctttatctc ttcaatataa acatctttta agtgtcttgt
     9061 taagcttaga agctgcaact ataaatctat ttattataat attcacactc tcaaataata
     9121 ttatacttag cggagaaata gcacttattt taattaccct aggcgcctgc gaagcaagtt
     9181 taggtcttgc aatcttagtt tcaataattc gagttcgagg aaatgattac gtctctagat
     9241 tttcctcaca aaaatgctag gaattttatt ttcaaatctc agaattttcc tgtttttaat
     9301 aagtaattcc tcttgatact taaaactttg aagtttatca ttaattagta tgttttcttt
     9361 ttttcagctt tattccccaa tcttttccta tgagaggact aattcactta ttacacaagg
     9421 ctccatatca cttgtattaa tttccttaac attttgaatt acattaataa tgataattgc
     9481 taggcaaaat agagtaaaaa aatttaataa caattcaacc ttattttccc ttttactaat
     9541 catactaaat ttgattttaa ttataacttt ttcaataact aatattttac atttctattt
     9601 tatgtttgag gcttctttaa ttccaactct ccttattatt ttaggttgag ggtatcaacc
     9661 agaacgctta caagcaggta tatatataat gatttacacg gtagcagcat ctcttccatt
     9721 actgctaaca attatgtgag ctgggtctta tttaaactct tttaacattt taataaccgc
     9781 taatctacgg caagaaataa tgtcatcttt ttactgatct tatgacttct taactctttt
     9841 aattttcaca gcttttttag ttaagcttcc tatgttttca gtccatttat gactcccaaa
     9901 agcccacata gaagcaccag ttgcaggatc tatagtttta gctgcaattc ttttaaaact
     9961 aggcggctat ggaattttcc gggcttatca gtatttcaat tattatagca gatctataat
    10021 aatcttgatt ttttccttag ctatttgagg tggagtacta acaagcatcg tctgctttcg
    10081 ccaagtggac ttcaaatcat taattgctta ctcctcaatt gggcatatat ctttaatatt
    10141 agccggagcc ttctcaaatt cttcatgagg ctgagcaggt aggctggttc taatagtatc
    10201 tcatgggttt tgttcatctg ctttatttgc tttggctaat tacacctacg aaaaaacaca
    10261 cactcgaagc ttgttattaa gaaaaggcat attgctaatt ctaccaatat tagccatatg
    10321 atggtttttt ttctgtgcta tcaacatggc agccccgcca agaattaatt tattaggtga
    10381 gattatgatt tttccatctg taatctttag ttctagttat tacacgttat ctcttggaat
    10441 aataagattc ttggctgcgc tatacagcat atatttgtat acaacaactc agcatggcgg
    10501 aagaccgaaa tatataaaac cagttgcaag actaaaatct tctatatttc ttttattact
    10561 ccttcactga attcctgcaa attttttaat ttttaaaagg gagattgttt tcctatgaat
    10621 ttaaaagttg ggttagttta attaaaatat cagtttgtgg gtctgatgat aaaatttaat
    10681 tttacccaac catgttttta ggtttaaagt cctcttctat tagctctctt ttattactta
    10741 gttatagagt actacttata ccgattatat attatttcac tataaatgaa atgtcttatt
    10801 taattgagtg agatattatt aatttaaggt catgtaatat ttcactttcc tttatcttag
    10861 atataattag cctaagattt agaaatgttg tttgcttaat ttcgggttgc gttatactat
    10921 tttcatcaag atatatgtcg catgacccgt ttttaaaacg tttcgtttga ctggttatgc
    10981 tttttgcttt atcaataaac cttttagttt ttatcccaag ccttccagcc ctcttattag
    11041 ggtgagacgg tctggggatt gtatcatttg cattagttat ttactatcaa aatataaaat
    11101 cattaggtgc cgggatactt acaattatag caaatcgaat tggcgatgta ataattttac
    11161 tttcaattgg aattttagtt ttacaaggac attgaattat caatctaata tgggactttc
    11221 acctatctgc atatcttgta ttaacaatta ctattgcagc aataacaaaa agagcccaaa
    11281 ttccattttc agcctggcta ccggcagcta tagctgcccc aactccggta tcagccctcg
    11341 tacattcatc tacactagtg accgccggag tgttcttgct gatccgattt tatccttttc
    11401 tctcagaaag aagtatattt caacccctac ttttattcat ctcagtttta actcttcttc
    11461 ttgcgggcat cggcgcaaac tatgaaaatg acctaaaaaa aattattgca ctctctacac
    11521 ttagacaact tggggttata ataataagat taggtatggg aatagtttcc ctttccctgt
    11581 ttcatttata tactcatgcc ttattcaagg ccctactatt tctatgcgca ggaataatta
    11641 ttcataacag ctcaaactat caagatattc gctctatagg cttaatttca aaacaagctc
    11701 cattaacagt cgcctgccta aatattgcaa atctatcttt gtgcggagct ccatttttaa
    11761 gcggatttta ttccaaagac ctgattttag aaacatcgtt gacaaatcca acaaacagac
    11821 taataatttt attaatcttt cttgctactg gtataaccgc tgcttattca ttacgcttat
    11881 cattttgttc tctatgaggt aacataaaaa acaatagctt tcacacaaaa actgaaaagg
    11941 atgcatacgt aaattgggca acaacaaccc taacgctagc tgcaattttt gccggatctc
    12001 ttttgcaatc ggcattttta gagttttcac cacaattatt tattcttcca ccattccata
    12061 aagcgctcac tattgcagtt attatcttag ggttgtttat ctcggcaatt ttttgggacg
    12121 aagacttttt cccccaaaaa ataagtaaaa ttaaattttt ttttacaact atatggtttt
    12181 tagccccaat ctcagctcaa ccgctaacta aactatctat aatactagga acaaacatta
    12241 taaaatcagt tgatcaagga tggttagaag tattaggggg acaagggtca tttaaagcag
    12301 tactattctt atctaatagc aaccagaaat tccaaatcaa atcttttaac ttttttattc
    12361 taactatggt ttttaggctc ttattaaccc tcgtaattac ttagtattct aatagcttat
    12421 ataatagagc atggcactga agatgccaag gaagcagctt tgctttagaa tgattcagtt
    12481 ttatcaatcc agcgcttttt tctatgcgct ggattgataa atatcatact tattatattg
    12541 tatgggacga aacccctttc atttagtaga atttagcccc tgacctttaa cgggttctat
    12601 gggagcatta tttttgactt caggattagc tggatgaatg cacgggcatt catatatgac
    12661 tttagtaatt ggcgtagttt taattttaat tacaatacta caatggtgac gtgatgtaat
    12721 tcgcgaggca acttatcagg ggtaccatac aatacaagtt tcaaaaggct tgcgttgagg
    12781 tataatttta tttattgcat cggaagtttg tttctttttt gctttttttt gagcatattt
    12841 tcatagcagt ctagcaccca gtcctgagtt aggttcttgt tgacccccag caggaattaa
    12901 tcccttaaac ccgttcgaag ttcctttgct taatactggt gtgcttctgg cttctggcgt
    12961 gactgttaca tgagctcgcc acagattaat ggaaggcgat cgaattgggg gtcttcaagg
    13021 tctaattgcc acggttgccc taggtgtata tttcacgatc ttacaagcaa tggaatacta
    13081 tgaggcttct tttactattg ctgatggtgc ttacggttcg actttttttg tcgctacagg
    13141 gtttcatggc ttgcatgtac ttatcggtag aactttttta ttggtgtgtc ttgggcgggt
    13201 gtgatttcag catttttcaa cagggcatca ttttgggttt gaagcagctg cttgatactg
    13261 gcattttgta gatgtagttt gattgttttt atacctttct atctactgat ggggctatta
    13321 aaattttaat attcctaaat gactgagaat aagtgttaga cttttaattt aattacggta
    13381 atcattttta cctttaggaa ttatactgaa gcttaggtcg gtttaatact ttaaattaaa
    13441 agatttgatt tgcattcaaa aaataggttt tataccttta gaccagtgtg aaaagcgaaa
    13501 aatttgcatg cggtttcggc ccgtaaagta gagatgaaag tcctttttta cactatcagt
    13561 attgctaaac atagatgaaa gccaaattag aggcacctag ctgttaatta ggagattgta
    13621 attaaattac tcatttagtt tcaatataag tactacgccg gatgaacgga agtcactgat
    13681 gttgactagc atgagattat ttatttctag tactaatgtt aagaacactt ttgggggcag
    13741 tttttgcaat tattttatct gctataatca tgctagctgg atgggtgcta tctaagcggt
    13801 cgattagagg tcgggaaaaa aattcaccat ttgagtgtgg ttttgaccca attaaatctg
    13861 ctcggttgcc attttcttta cgttttttct tattggctat tattttttta atctttgatg
    13921 tagaaattgt attgttattc ccggttttag tgagaatagc aaatagcttt agcctaagaa
    13981 ctttagttgg tgcatttatt tttttgatta tcttggtagt tggtctattt cacgaatgaa
    14041 atgaaggctc attagattgg gcccaataaa gaaaaaactc ggagtgaagc agggctgcta
    14101 actttgtttc gggcagttcg attttgtcct ttttcttatg ttttcaagcc ttcctttcac
    14161 tttgcctttt ttttctatta tagtttttgg gactattttt tctatttctt cttcgcactg
    14221 attcgggatt tgagctggat tagaaattaa tctaatcggg tttctaccac tacttgttta
    14281 tcaaaaaagt atgtctgaaa gcgagtctgc agttaagtat tttactactc aggctatagg
    14341 atctagattt ctaatgtttg ggaggttgat gagatacggg ctatttttta cctgggaaat
    14401 agcagctaat tcctgagttc tagggttgat tttaatttta gtggggttga taactaagac
    14461 tggaattttt ccgtttcatt tttgattgcc tagggtgata gctggacttc cttgggtctc
    14521 ttgcttaatg ctagctacat gacaaaaaat tgcgccgtta tttttaatag ctactttttt
    14581 agataggaac ttaacttact ggttatttat acttttttgt atttttagcg ctgggtctag
    14641 gattattggc ggagttggag gtataaatca gactcaatta cgggccttaa ttgcttactc
    14701 gtcgattggg catttagggt gaatactgtt tgccatttta catagaagct gagctataaa
    14761 agtttattta agaatttaca ttacgatttc tatttgtatt tttttaaggt tgtgatatgc
    14821 taataccagc acaatggggg ctatgaaaac accagtaaca aatattttag gcttagggag
    14881 cacgttaatt atgtttctct cattgggcgg cttaccgccc atattaggtt ttatctcaaa
    14941 gtgggctgta atcgtgatta gaactaaagg cgtatcttga atttttttgc ttttgcttat
    15001 ctgtgggtct ttaataagtt tattttatta cttaagatta tttttttctt tgtttttagt
    15061 tatttttaaa aataaaaaac ttttatttga aaaccacact aagaaaagtt taattgtaag
    15121 tctaagtctt cttttgaatg tttttggtgg tttacttttg ctgacagaaa attttcttta
    15181 taggatttaa t
//
