# Supplementary material for: Relation between mitochondrial DNA hyperdiversity, mutation rate and mitochondrial genome evolution in Melarhaphe neritoides (Gastropoda: Littorinidae) and other Caenogastropoda
Source: Sci Rep. 2018 Dec 19;8:17964. doi: 10.1038/s41598-018-36428-7 (PMC6299273; doi:10.1038/s41598-018-36428-7)
Supplement: Supplementary file 3 — Supplementary Dataset 1 [file 41598_2018_36428_MOESM3_ESM.zip › Oxymeris dimidiata NC_013239.gb]

LOCUS       Oxymeris_dimidia       16513 bp    DNA     linear   INV 31-JAN-2018
DEFINITION  Oxymeris dimidiata mitochondrion, complete genome.
ACCESSION   NC_013239
KEYWORDS    RefSeq.
SOURCE      mitochondrion Oxymeris dimidiata (dimidiate auger shell)
  ORGANISM  Oxymeris dimidiata
            Eukaryota; Metazoa; Lophotrochozoa; Mollusca; Gastropoda;
            Caenogastropoda; Hypsogastropoda; Neogastropoda; Conoidea;
            Terebridae; Oxymeris.
REFERENCE   1  (bases 1 to 16513)
  AUTHORS   Cunha,R.L., Grande,C. and Zardoya,R.
  TITLE     Neogastropod phylogenetic relationships based on entire
            mitochondrial genomes
  JOURNAL   BMC Evol. Biol. 9, 210 (2009)
  PUBMED    19698157
  REMARK    Publication Status: Online-Only
REFERENCE   2  (bases 1 to 16513)
  CONSRTM   NCBI Genome Project
  TITLE     Direct Submission
  JOURNAL   Submitted (18-SEP-2009) National Center for Biotechnology
            Information, NIH, Bethesda, MD 20894, USA
REFERENCE   3  (bases 1 to 16513)
  AUTHORS   Cunha,R.L., Castilho,R., Grande,C. and Zardoya,R.
  TITLE     Direct Submission
  JOURNAL   Submitted (16-JUN-2008) Departamento de Biodiversidad y Biologia
            Evolutiva, Museo Nacional de Ciencias Naturales -CSIC, Jose
            Gutierrez Abascal, 2, Madrid, Madrid 28006, Spain
COMMENT     PROVISIONAL REFSEQ: This record has not yet been subject to final
            NCBI review. The reference sequence is identical to EU827196.
            COMPLETENESS: full length.
FEATURES             Location/Qualifiers
     source          1..16513
                     /organism="Oxymeris dimidiata"
                     /organelle="mitochondrion"
                     /mol_type="genomic DNA"
                     /db_xref="taxon:1076716"
     CDS             1..1533
                     /gene="COX1"
                     /codon_start=1
                     /transl_table=5
                     /product="cytochrome c oxidase subunit I"
                     /protein_id="YP_003204695.1"
                     /db_xref="GI:258649407"
                     /db_xref="GeneID:8445112"
                     /translation="MRWLFSTNHKDIGTLYILFGMWSGLVGTALSLLIRAELGQPGAL
                     LGDDQLYNVIVTAHAFVMIFFLVMPMMIGGFGNWLVPLMLGAPDMAFPRLNNMSFWLL
                     PPALLLLLSSSAVESGVGTGWTVYPPLAGNLAHAGGSVDLAIFSLHLAGASSILGAVN
                     FITTIINMRWQGMQLERLPLFVWSVKITAVLLLLSLPVLAGAITMLLTDRNLNTAFFD
                     PAGGGDPILYQHLFWFFGHPEVYILILPGFGMVSHIVSHYSSKKETFGMLGMIYAMLA
                     IGVLGFIVWAHHMFTVGMDVDTRAYFTAATMIIAVPTGIKVFSWLATIHGSKIKYETP
                     MLWGLGFIFLFTVGGLTGIVLSNSSLDIMLHDTYYVVAHFHYVLSMGAVFALFGAFNY
                     WYPLLSGVTLHSRWTKAHFYIMFIGVNVTFFPQHFLGLSGMPRRYSDYPDSYTKWNVV
                     SSIGSMISFVAVLYFMVIVWESLVSQRSVIWSTHLGTSLEWDNILPADFHNSPQTAAL
                     VV"
     gene            1..1533
                     /gene="COX1"
                     /db_xref="GeneID:8445112"
     CDS             1559..2245
                     /gene="COX2"
                     /codon_start=1
                     /transl_table=5
                     /product="cytochrome c oxidase subunit II"
                     /protein_id="YP_003204696.1"
                     /db_xref="GI:258649408"
                     /db_xref="GeneID:8445100"
                     /translation="MSLWGQLGFQDAASPLMEELIFFHDHAMMILIMIISLVGYAAVS
                     LMVNKYTCRSLVEGQEIETIWTVIPALILVFLALPSLRLLYLLDEIGNCSLTVKSVGH
                     QWYWSYEYSDFSNIEFDSYMIPTNELEPGDFRLLEVDHRVVLPTQTDVRMLVTSADVI
                     HSWTVPSLGVKVDAVPGRLNQLGFFIKYPGVFYGQCSEICGANHSFMPIVVEAIPLKN
                     FMEWVINVSD"
     gene            1559..2245
                     /gene="COX2"
                     /db_xref="GeneID:8445100"
     tRNA            2244..2311
                     /product="tRNA-Asp"
     CDS             2312..2470
                     /gene="ATP8"
                     /codon_start=1
                     /transl_table=5
                     /product="ATP synthase F0 subunit 8"
                     /protein_id="YP_003204697.1"
                     /db_xref="GI:258649409"
                     /db_xref="GeneID:8445101"
                     /translation="MPQLSPLNWILLFMLFWSAVLVLSVLIWWSNKTFFEGKNLTHID
                     SKENKWNW"
     gene            2312..2470
                     /gene="ATP8"
                     /db_xref="GeneID:8445101"
     CDS             2475..3170
                     /gene="ATP6"
                     /codon_start=1
                     /transl_table=5
                     /product="ATP synthase F0 subunit 6"
                     /protein_id="YP_003204698.1"
                     /db_xref="GI:258649410"
                     /db_xref="GeneID:8445102"
                     /translation="MFMDIFSSFDDNNQVFMSLYVLMWSFTLLTVVFFSSSYWVMLPR
                     WSSITSIFKTTVSSQIFRSYGLNMGGFMNVISGLFLFIIVMNLCGLIPYVFSPTSHLA
                     VSFSLGLPLWLSLIVSGVAFNPSSVVAGLLPMGAPAPLNPFLVIIETVSILVRPITLS
                     VRLTANMSAGHIVLTLIGNYLMTSFFVSSVFSMLLLLMIQIFYTIFELGICLIQAYIF
                     CLLITLYSDEHPH"
     gene            2475..3170
                     /gene="ATP6"
                     /db_xref="GeneID:8445102"
     tRNA            complement(3207..3273)
                     /product="tRNA-Met"
     tRNA            complement(3277..3344)
                     /product="tRNA-Tyr"
     tRNA            complement(3349..3412)
                     /product="tRNA-Cys"
     tRNA            complement(3413..3479)
                     /product="tRNA-Trp"
     tRNA            complement(3479..3543)
                     /product="tRNA-Gln"
     tRNA            complement(3559..3626)
                     /product="tRNA-Gly"
     tRNA            complement(3629..3696)
                     /product="tRNA-Glu"
     rRNA            3697..4660
                     /product="s-rRNA"
                     /note="12S ribosomal RNA"
     rRNA            4751..6138
                     /product="l-rRNA"
                     /note="16S ribosomal RNA"
     tRNA            6139..6208
                     /product="tRNA-Leu"
     tRNA            6220..6288
                     /product="tRNA-Leu"
     CDS             6289..7230
                     /gene="ND1"
                     /codon_start=1
                     /transl_table=5
                     /product="NADH dehydrogenase subunit 1"
                     /protein_id="YP_003204699.1"
                     /db_xref="GI:258649411"
                     /db_xref="GeneID:8445103"
                     /translation="MLHSVVCSLFTYVCVLLAVAFFTLLERKGLSYIQIRKGPNKVGL
                     MGLPQPIADAAKLLTKEIAKPTMANYLPYFVAPVFSFILALFLWQLYPSLYSASYFKW
                     GILFFLCVSGMNVYGTLLAGWASNSKYALLGSLRAIAQTISYEVSMVLVLLFPLFLDG
                     SFNFIEVMEAQELIWLGFLMIPISLMWFVTCVAETNRAPFDFAEGESELVSGFNIEYG
                     AAGFALIFLAEYANILVMSLFSALLFFGGSSFFMVESDIVFMVKVLFFAFAFIWVRAS
                     YPRFRYDLLMGLTWKGFLPASLSFLLLISIVSYLIYY"
     gene            6289..7230
                     /gene="ND1"
                     /db_xref="GeneID:8445103"
     tRNA            7253..7320
                     /product="tRNA-Pro"
     CDS             7322..7822
                     /gene="ND6"
                     /codon_start=1
                     /transl_table=5
                     /product="NADH dehydrogenase subunit 6"
                     /protein_id="YP_003204700.1"
                     /db_xref="GI:258649412"
                     /db_xref="GeneID:8445104"
                     /translation="MSVMVVLSLAFSSLLMLPLMGQPLSLGLVIMMSTLFMCVVSAIT
                     LSSWYGYILFLIYVGGLLVMFAYVAALSPNVLFGKGTPAIFFGVSMSFFGLIMYFYPL
                     IDLSSLSLAGDYSDFKFLKLYGVEMVSPDMISILIGLGIVLLINLIVVVKVCYYQRAS
                     LRPFSS"
     gene            7322..7822
                     /gene="ND6"
                     /db_xref="GeneID:8445104"
     CDS             7826..8965
                     /gene="CYTB"
                     /codon_start=1
                     /transl_table=5
                     /product="cytochrome b"
                     /protein_id="YP_003204701.1"
                     /db_xref="GI:258649413"
                     /db_xref="GeneID:8445105"
                     /translation="MRSPIRKVHPVLKVMNGAFVDLPAPSNLSIWWNFGSLLGLCLVV
                     QIVTGLFLAMHYTAHVDLAFSSVMHISRDVVYGWLLRALHANGASWFFICIYLHVGRG
                     MYYGSYLYQHTWNLGVVLLLLTMGTAFLGYVLPWGQMSFWGATVITNLLSAIPYIGKM
                     LVEWVWGGFAVDNATLTRFFALHFLLPFAIAGLSILHMLFLHETGSNNPLGLNSDGEK
                     IPFHSYYTFKDLVGFLVVMFLLSMLALFSPQLLTDPENFIPANPLVTPVHIQPEWYFL
                     FAYAILRSIPNKLGGVMALAGSVLILFILPFTHQAKFRSVAFYPLNQVLFWSYISIFF
                     VLTWIGSCPVETPYEQIGQVFTVLYFSYFMIYPMAQKLWDMILDY"
     gene            7826..8965
                     /gene="CYTB"
                     /db_xref="GeneID:8445105"
     tRNA            8979..9042
                     /product="tRNA-Ser"
     tRNA            9092..9160
                     /product="tRNA-Val"
     tRNA            complement(9323..9390)
                     /product="tRNA-Thr"
     CDS             9402..9698
                     /gene="ND4L"
                     /codon_start=1
                     /transl_table=5
                     /product="NADH dehydrogenase subunit 4L"
                     /protein_id="YP_003204702.1"
                     /db_xref="GI:258649414"
                     /db_xref="GeneID:8445106"
                     /translation="MSTFYLGFLGMFGVFMALLALSFQYKHLLSILLSLEAVTMNLFI
                     LMFCLSTNVTYSGETSLILITLGACEASLGLSILVAIIRAEGNDYVSSFCMHKC"
     gene            9402..9698
                     /gene="ND4L"
                     /db_xref="GeneID:8445106"
     CDS             9692..11063
                     /gene="ND4"
                     /note="TAA stop codon is completed by the addition of 3'
                     Aresidues to the mRNA"
                     /transl_except="(pos:11063,aa:TERM)"
                     /transl_table=5
                     /product="NADH dehydrogenase subunit 4"
                     /protein_id="YP_003204703.1"
                     /db_xref="GI:258649415"
                     /db_xref="GeneID:8445107"
                     /translation="MLFFSLAVLFVPSGKWSWYYKMWYLGIGGLLSLVHLFSPFFSYE
                     YMNSLMSYDSMSVLLISLTLWISLMMMLASQNSVKSAGNEYYLFSKFVLILNFVLVLT
                     FLCSSSFLFYFMFEASLVPTLMLILGWGYQPERLQAGMYMMIYTVAASLPLLFTIVWS
                     GYEFLSSEMLMINSLRLHVCDSANVWSWSFLCLLLFPAFLVKLPMFSVHLWLPKAHVE
                     APVAGSMVLAAILLKLGGYGILRFYQYFNFMNTGVIVVLFSLAVWGGVLTSVVCFRQV
                     DFKSLIAYSSIGHMSLMLAGLFSNSSWGWSGALVLMLSHGFCSSALFALANYSYEKTH
                     TRSLFLSKGMLMFVPVLSMWWFLFCIMNMAAPPSINLLGEIMIFPCMIFSSGYYLISI
                     GLMSFLAALYSMYLYTSIQHGGSPKFIKPFSQFKVHGFTLLLLHWIPGNFLILKSELI
                     SMWI"
     gene            9692..11063
                     /gene="ND4"
                     /db_xref="GeneID:8445107"
     tRNA            11064..11128
                     /product="tRNA-His"
     CDS             11129..12847
                     /gene="ND5"
                     /codon_start=1
                     /transl_table=5
                     /product="NADH dehydrogenase subunit 5"
                     /protein_id="YP_003204704.1"
                     /db_xref="GI:258649416"
                     /db_xref="GeneID:8445108"
                     /translation="MFKSLKSSSISSIFLLTYSVALLPVTVWFFMSSKNIIFEWSIFE
                     VSSCMMSFMFIFDPVSLSFSNVICLISGCVMMFSSSYMSHDPFLKRFTWLVMLFVLSM
                     NLLVFIPSLPVLLLGWDGLGIVSFALVIYYQNMKSLGAGMITVLTNRIGDVMILISIG
                     LLVLQGHWSILAMWDFHLMAWTGASVVLAAMTKSAQIPFSSWLPAAMAAPTPVSALVH
                     SSTLVTAGVFLIIRFFPFLDGIYGFKSCLLFFSVLTLLMAGIGANYENDLKKIIALST
                     LSQLGVMMMSLGMGAPYLALFHLYTHALFKALLFLCAGMIIHNSSNTQDIRHMGLLFS
                     QSPLTVSCLNIANLSLCGAPFLSGFYSKDLILELSLNNPTSLVMIMLIFLATGMTASY
                     SFRLSLCSLWSPAKNSSFHSKQEFDPYVNWAVTILSLSAIVAGSVFQGVFLMFDVFPF
                     VLPPFLKMLTICVIVLGLVVSFLAWDTSYENKKMSKTGYFFSTMWFLALISAQPLTKF
                     SMVMGTNLMKSVDMGWLEIMGGQGVSMMSMEISRLNQKIQIKFFNFFILLILCSLGIF
                     SYLLLW"
     gene            11129..12847
                     /gene="ND5"
                     /db_xref="GeneID:8445108"
     tRNA            12852..12919
                     /product="tRNA-Phe"
     CDS             13768..14547
                     /gene="COX3"
                     /codon_start=1
                     /transl_table=5
                     /product="cytochrome c oxidase subunit III"
                     /protein_id="YP_003204705.1"
                     /db_xref="GI:258649417"
                     /db_xref="GeneID:8445109"
                     /translation="MARNPFHLVEFSPWPLTGSMGALFLTSGLAGWFHGYGFFMVALG
                     LVLVGMTMIQWWRDVIREATFQGFHTIRVSKGLRWGMILFIVSEVCFFFAFFWAYFHS
                     SLAPSTELGSCWPPAGIVPLNPFEVPLLNTGVLLASGVTVTWAHHSLMEGDRLGGLQG
                     LIATVALGIYFTFLQGGEYYEASFTIADGAYGSSFFVATGFHGLHVLIGSTFLLVCLV
                     RVWLQHFSTGHHFGFEAAAWYWHFVDVVWLFLYLSIYWWGC"
     gene            13768..14547
                     /gene="COX3"
                     /db_xref="GeneID:8445109"
     tRNA            14583..14653
                     /product="tRNA-Lys"
     tRNA            14689..14756
                     /product="tRNA-Ala"
     tRNA            14756..14824
                     /product="tRNA-Arg"
     tRNA            14863..14932
                     /product="tRNA-Asn"
     tRNA            14957..15025
                     /product="tRNA-Ile"
     CDS             15027..15380
                     /gene="ND3"
                     /codon_start=1
                     /transl_table=5
                     /product="NADH dehydrogenase subunit 3"
                     /protein_id="YP_003204706.1"
                     /db_xref="GI:258649418"
                     /db_xref="GeneID:8445110"
                     /translation="MLSTLLSSSIALVLSFVVMGLGWVLAKRGIMDREKSSPFECGFD
                     PIKSARLPFSLRFFLLAIIFLIFDVEIVLLFPILVSMTSSISLNLMLGLFIFLMILIV
                     GLFHEWNEGSLDWAQ"
     gene            15027..15380
                     /gene="ND3"
                     /db_xref="GeneID:8445110"
     tRNA            15386..15453
                     /product="tRNA-Ser"
     CDS             15454..16513
                     /gene="ND2"
                     /note="TAA stop codon is completed by the addition of 3'
                     Aresidues to the mRNA"
                     /codon_start=1
                     /transl_except="(pos:16513,aa:TERM)"
                     /transl_table=5
                     /product="NADH dehydrogenase subunit 2"
                     /protein_id="YP_003204707.1"
                     /db_xref="GI:258649419"
                     /db_xref="GeneID:8445111"
                     /translation="MYSGLPFGYMFLLVMSVGTFVSISSIHWLSIWAGLEINLIGFLP
                     MLVYQKSVSESESGVKYFIIQALGSSLLVFGSLMAFGSSFTWDFYVEFSASKLGFLVL
                     AAGLCVKLGLFPFHYWLPSVMAGLPWLSCLLLATWQKLAPMFLLLCLLELNSTYSLVL
                     MFCVISAGSSLVGGFGGMNQTQIRALLAYSSIGHLGWMLFATLYSEWTMKIYLSIYIL
                     ISLSMFVSLWLSDSGAMKNINNLKVSSMMQMSIMMLLLSLGGLPPLLGFIPKLMVIQT
                     GTGGPWLFVIFVLILGSLMSLFYYLSLFFSFFLSMVKKYSFGSLKLSTFNVSLVLMIN
                     MINVVGGVFILMTNAIKFM"
     gene            15454..16513
                     /gene="ND2"
                     /db_xref="GeneID:8445111"
ORIGIN      
        1 atgcgttgat tattttctac taatcataaa gatattggga cattatatat tctgtttggg
       61 atgtgatctg gtcttgtcgg tactgcttta agtctattaa ttcgagctga attaggacaa
      121 cctggagctt tattgggtga tgatcagcta tataatgtaa ttgttacagc tcatgctttt
      181 gtaatgattt ttttcttagt tatacctatg ataattggag gatttggtaa ttgattggtt
      241 cctttgatgt tgggggctcc tgacatggct tttcctcgtt taaataatat aagtttttga
      301 ctattacctc ctgcattgtt gttattgtta tcttcatctg cggtagagag aggtgttgga
      361 actggatgga cagtgtatcc tcctctagct gggaatttgg cacatgctgg tgggtctgta
      421 gatttagcta ttttttcttt acatcttgca ggggcttctt ctattttagg ggctgtaaat
      481 tttatcacta caattattaa tatacgatga caaggaatac aacttgagcg tcttcctttg
      541 tttgtgtggt cggtaaaaat tactgctgtc ttactccttt tatcattacc cgttcttgct
      601 ggtgctatta ctatgctttt aactgatcgg aatctaaata cggcattttt tgatccagca
      661 ggaggtggtg atcctatttt atatcagcat ttgttttgat tttttggaca tcctgaggtg
      721 tatattttga ttttaccggg atttgggatg gtttcccata ttgtaagtca ttattcatct
      781 aaaaaagaga catttggtat attaggaatg atttatgcta tgctagcaat tggagtatta
      841 gggtttattg tttgggctca tcatatgttt actgtaggta tggatgtgga tacccgtgct
      901 tatttcactg cagccacaat gattattgcc gttcctactg ggattaaagt ttttagctga
      961 ttggctacta tccatgggtc aaaaattaaa tatgaaacac ctatgttatg agggcttggt
     1021 tttatttttt tgttcacagt aggtgggttg actgggattg ttttatctaa ttcgtcatta
     1081 gatattatgt tgcatgatac ttactatgtg gtggctcatt ttcattatgt gttgtcaatg
     1141 ggagctgtat ttgcattgtt tggtgcattt aattactgat atcctttgtt aagtggggtt
     1201 acactacata gtcgatggac aaaggcccat ttttatatta tgtttatcgg ggtgaatgta
     1261 actttttttc cacaacattt cttagggtta agtggaatgc ctcgacggta ttcagattat
     1321 cctgattctt atactaaatg aaatgttgtt tcatctattg ggtcaatgat ttcttttgtt
     1381 gctgttttgt attttatggt aattgtttga gaatctcttg tttctcaacg aagagtgatt
     1441 tgaagaactc acttagggac ttcattggag tgagataata tcttaccggc tgatttccat
     1501 aattcacctc aaactgcggc tttagtggtc tagaataaag atttttattt ataatgaaat
     1561 gagtctatga ggacaattag ggtttcaaga tgcagcttct ccgttgatgg aagagttgat
     1621 tttttttcat gatcatgcta tgatgatttt aattatgatt attagcctag ttggttacgc
     1681 tgctgtttca cttatagtta ataaatatac ttgtcgttca ttggttgaag gacaggagat
     1741 tgagactatt tgaacagtta ttcctgcatt aattttagtt ttcttggctc ttccttctct
     1801 tcgtttactt tatttgttgg atgagattgg aaattgtagt ttgactgtaa aaagagtggg
     1861 gcatcaatgg tactgaagat atgagtactc ggatttttcg aatattgagt ttgattcata
     1921 tatgattcct actaatgagc tagagccagg tgattttcgt ttattagagg ttgaccatcg
     1981 tgtagtatta ccaactcaga cggatgtgcg tatattagtt acatctgcag atgtaattca
     2041 ttcatggact gtgccttcac ttggggtgaa ggttgacgca gttcctggtc gattaaatca
     2101 gttagggttt ttcattaaat atcctggggt tttctacggt cagtgttcag agatttgtgg
     2161 ggcaaatcat tcttttatac caattgtagt tgaggctatt cctttaaaaa atttcatgga
     2221 atgggttatt aatgtttcag attaaaaagt tagttaaaac ataatataag attgtcagtc
     2281 ttatgttgct aattgaattt agtacttttt gatgcctcag ttatctcctt taaattgaat
     2341 tttattgttt atgttatttt ggtctgctgt tttggtatta tctgtgttaa tttgatggtc
     2401 taataagact ttctttgagg ggaaaaattt aactcatatt gactctaaag aaaataaatg
     2461 aaattgataa aagaatgttt atggatattt tttcttcttt cgatgataac aatcaggttt
     2521 ttatatcttt atatgttttg atatgaaggt ttacattatt aacagttgtt ttttttagtt
     2581 cttcttattg agtaatatta cctcgctgaa gaagtattac tagtattttt aaaacaacag
     2641 tgtcttcaca aatctttcgt tcttacgggt taaacatagg gggatttatg aatgttattt
     2701 ctgggttatt tctatttatt attgtaataa atttatgtgg tttaattcca tatgtgttta
     2761 ggccaactag gcacttagca gtttcttttt cacttgggtt gccgttatga ctatccttga
     2821 ttgtttctgg ggttgctttt aaccctagtt ctgtagttgc cgggctgtta ccaatagggg
     2881 caccggcacc tttaaatccg tttttggtaa tcattgagac ggtaagtatt cttgttcggc
     2941 ctattactct ttctgttcga ttaactgcaa atataagagc tgggcatatt gtattaacgt
     3001 taattggtaa ttatttaatg actaggtttt ttgtttcttc agttttttcc atgcttttac
     3061 tattaatgat tcagattttt tatactattt ttgagttggg gatttgttta attcaggctt
     3121 atattttttg tttattaatt accctatatt ctgacgaaca tccccattaa taatttctgt
     3181 actataaaat tagtataaaa gttaagttgt aaaagaatta attattcatt tttggggtat
     3241 gaacccaata gcttagtttt agcttatttt acatggtttg ttgggaagat ttaactccgt
     3301 taatagatct acagtctatc gcttctacct cagccaccaa acaaattaac acaccaggag
     3361 acttctccat cttcgatttt gcaggtcgag gttttatata aactatggtg ggcaaggttt
     3421 aaagattttt ctttatttta agctttgaag gcttagagtt tatgttaact taaaaccttt
     3481 accaggaggc gacgaacctc tcccaagaaa tcaaaattct ttgtgccctt acaccgcttt
     3541 gtaagaaaaa tgtcatggta tcttttttaa gttttcttaa tcttcttgct tggaaggcca
     3601 agtgtacggt tgcatactca aaagatgtta tttctaataa atgtgcttta tacctttaga
     3661 atgaaaatct aatgtgcgag ttcacaccgt agaaacgggt attcttttat tttgaggtgt
     3721 ttttgggtga ggtttttaaa tatttacttt agtaatcatg tggtattttt gtaaagtttg
     3781 gttctggctt gagaatatgg cggagactat agaatacaca tgatttttgt agagtgaggc
     3841 gaggtagaaa gaagtgaata tggttagtta aatgaggctg aattattatt cttttttcta
     3901 ggcattataa tttatagaat gtcttgtgaa gtcccgttaa catcagtgtt gaaggttaat
     3961 taaaaggcgt gagcctgttt taatatagtg ttttaagctt ggttaatttg gtgccagcat
     4021 ccgcggttac accaagaagt tgagtcatat gattgatggt gaaaagatag ttaggcgaat
     4081 aaggagttgt aggctattcg atgtagtgta tagaggtaaa atttaagtgc gactatatag
     4141 tttgagaata gctttagggc tgaatctatg aaatccttga gggaaactgg gattaggtac
     4201 cccattattc ttggatgtaa atagagagtg tctaccagag gtactatgaa taatagagaa
     4261 tttaaaactc aaagaacttg gcggtgtttt agaccactta ggggaacctg tctcgtaatc
     4321 gacagtccac gttgtacctg accttttctt gttttcagtt tgtataccgt tgtcgtcagg
     4381 taacttttta gaaaatagaa gttggctata gaaatttagt aatttagtac gtcaaatcaa
     4441 ggtgcagcta acgaaagggg gaggatgggt tacaattata taattataat gacggatgtc
     4501 cacatgaaag tgtgggttgt gaaggaggac ttagaagtaa attggattaa gaaaaacagt
     4561 ttgaatgagg ctctgaaacg tgtacacatc gcccgtcgct cttgttgaaa aataagataa
     4621 gtcgtaacat agtaggggta atggaaattg cccctatggt ttaggtaaag ctttagtaga
     4681 gtatattatt ttgattaata tgtgttagtg aaagtgggtt catttatacc taatattaca
     4741 agagaatgag agtagtttaa aatctgtgag gaataataga ttaaagcttt attaatatta
     4801 gtagaggcga tctaagttta ttgtggtgtt ttctggtgaa aagtaccgta agggaaattt
     4861 tgttagtttt atataagaaa agattaatgt ttgtaccttt tgtatcatgg tttggctaga
     4921 tttaacttat gtatttaatt tctcgaaatc taatgagcta tttttgacct tcatattagg
     4981 ggaaaaaagg taattgttgc aaaaatttct ttagagtcaa aaatagtgat gaaattttat
     5041 tcgcgttgga tgatagctag ttctttctta ggggcataga agtgccataa attggtttaa
     5101 ttttaacaga gtttttttgt taatttagtt ctagtttagt tagacttctg aggataagct
     5161 cgggagagta gtaatacttg tatatgttgt tttattttga atttaggctt gaaaatggct
     5221 ataataggtg gattttgtta taatagcatt aatttgggcg taggaaaata taattgattt
     5281 tatttagtgt tttaggaaag aaaatttaat atttattagt gggattgttt ttatgctaaa
     5341 atgagtattt attgtgatga aatgtttctg taaactgtag tgcctaacag taggttagat
     5401 tgttaggatt tgattttaga tttaagaaat aaaattatga aaaggaactc ggcaaataca
     5461 caccctgcct gtttattaaa aacatggctc cttgtagtga taaaataggg agtcggacct
     5521 gcccggtgaa atatttttaa cggccgcggt actctgaccg tgcaaaggta gcataatcat
     5581 ttgccttata attgaaggct agtatgaatg gtttgacaag agtgtagctg tctcttcata
     5641 atttggtaga actttatctt gaggtgaaaa agccttaatg taattgatag acaagaagac
     5701 cctatcgagc ttaaaagaat ttagtggact taagtagctt attgtttaag aggtatagct
     5761 gctaagattt ttggttgggg cgactgagaa catctaaagc ttcctttata tagatatacg
     5821 tacgagtgtt gatccaaaat taatgattaa aggaattagt taccgtaggg ataacagcat
     5881 tatcctcttt gagagttctt atcgaaaagg gggtttgtga cctcgatgtt ggaccagaat
     5941 gtcctgaaga tgcagaagtc ttttaagggt tggtctgttc gaccattaaa attctacgtg
     6001 atctgagttt agaccggcgt gagccaggtc agtttctatc tttaatttat aaaataaact
     6061 tagtacgaaa ggaccagttt attgtaagat tgttttatgt ttaaatgaag aaatttaatg
     6121 tagttttgtg agtaagttgt cagattagca gagattaatg caattgattt aggatcaata
     6181 gagataggtg aaaccccttt atttgacatt gctgatggta taaagatggc agatgaagtg
     6241 cattagattt aagctctaaa tatgaagatg aaatttcttt tctttataat gttgcattcg
     6301 gttgtttgtt ctttgtttac ttatgtttgt gttttattgg ctgttgcctt ttttactctt
     6361 ttggagcgga aaggtttaag gtatattcag attcgtaaag gtcctaataa ggtcggctta
     6421 atagggttac ctcagcctat tgctgatgcg gcgaagctgt taactaaaga aattgctaaa
     6481 ccaactatgg cgaactatct gccgtatttt gtagcccctg tgtttagttt tattttggct
     6541 ctctttcttt ggcagttata tcctagattg tattctgctt cgtattttaa atggggtatt
     6601 ttgttttttt tgtgtgtttc tgggataaat gtttatggga ctttattagc tggatgggca
     6661 tcaaattcta agtatgcact tttagggagt ttgcgagcta ttgctcaaac tatttcttat
     6721 gaggtaagaa tagtgttagt tttgttgttt cctttgtttt tggatggaag atttaatttt
     6781 attgaggtaa tggaagcaca ggaacttatt tggttgggat ttttaatgat cccgatttcc
     6841 ctgatgtgat ttgtaacttg tgtggctgag acgaatcgag ctccttttga ttttgctgaa
     6901 ggagagtcgg agttggtttc tgggtttaat attgagtatg gggctgccgg gtttgctttg
     6961 atttttttgg ctgagtatgc taacattttg gtgataagat tattttctgc gcttttgttt
     7021 ttcgggggaa gttctttttt tatagttgaa agggatattg tctttatagt gaaagttcta
     7081 ttttttgcct ttgcttttat ttgggtgcgt gctagttatc ctcgttttcg atacgatttg
     7141 ttaatgggat taacttgaaa ggggtttctt cctgcctctc tttcatttct tttgttaatt
     7201 tctattgtgt cgtatttaat ttattattag atatttagtg ataaaatgcg agcgaaattg
     7261 tagtttaatt aaaatattag cattggaagc taaagaatag gttatattcc tacatttcga
     7321 gatgagagtt atggtggttt taagtttagc tttttccaga cttttaatac ttcctttgat
     7381 gggtcaacct ttaagtcttg gtttggtaat tatgatatcc acattgttta tgtgtgtagt
     7441 gagggcgatt actctgtcgt cttggtatgg gtatattttg tttctaattt atgttggagg
     7501 tttattggtt atatttgctt atgttgcagc tttatctcca aatgttttat tcggtaaggg
     7561 gacaccagcg attttttttg gtgtgagtat aaggtttttc ggtttgatta tgtattttta
     7621 tcctttaatt gatctgtctt ctttgaggtt ggcaggagat tatagcgatt ttaagttttt
     7681 gaagttatat ggtgtggaga tagtgtcccc tgatatgatt tcgattttga ttgggttggg
     7741 aattgttttg cttattaatc ttattgtcgt ggtcaaagtt tgttattatc agcgagcatc
     7801 tcttcgccca tttagaagtt aagtaatgcg aagtccaatt cgaaaggtac atcctgtgtt
     7861 gaaggttatg aatggtgcgt ttgttgactt gcctgctcct tcaaatttat cgatttgatg
     7921 aaattttggt tctcttttgg gtttgtgttt agtggttcag attgtaactg gattgttttt
     7981 agctatgcac tatacagctc atgtggattt agctttcagt tctgttatac atattagacg
     8041 ggatgttgtt tatgggtgat tgcttcgggc cctccatgct aatggtgcat cctggttttt
     8101 tatttgtatt tatctacatg ttggtcgagg tatatattac ggatcatact tataccagca
     8161 tacttgaaat ttaggtgtgg ttcttttatt gcttactatg ggtacggctt tcttgggata
     8221 tgtgttaccg tgggggcaaa tgtctttttg aggggctacg gttattacaa acctgctttc
     8281 tgcgattcca tatattggaa agatgctggt agagtgagtt tgaggagggt ttgcagtgga
     8341 taatgccact ttaactcgat tttttgctct tcattttttg cttccttttg ctattgctgg
     8401 gttgtctatt ttgcatatat tatttttgca tgagacaggc tctaataacc ctttagggtt
     8461 aaatagggat ggggagaaaa tcccatttca ctcatactat acttttaaag acttggtagg
     8521 gtttcttgtg gttatatttt tattgtctat gctggcttta tttagacctc aattattgac
     8581 tgatcctgaa aatttcattc cggcgaatcc tttggtaacc ccggtgcaca ttcaacctga
     8641 gtgatatttt ctttttgcat atgctatttt acgatcaatt cctaacaagc ttggtggtgt
     8701 gatggcgttg gcggggtcag tattaatttt atttattttg ccttttacgc atcaggcgaa
     8761 gtttcggtct gttgcttttt accctttaaa tcaagttttg ttttgatcat atatttctat
     8821 ttttttcgta ctaacatgaa ttggtagttg tcctgttgag actccttatg agcagattgg
     8881 acaagttttc acagtgctgt actttagtta ttttatgatc tatcctatgg cacagaagtt
     8941 gtgggatata attttggatt attagattga ttgtgaaaag ttgttcctgg ggcgagtttg
     9001 tcttgaaaac aaacttaaag tgttcaattc acttagcaac ttagttgcaa ttttttgttg
     9061 ttgtttgacg tgtagttttg aggttttagt tgaagctgta gtataaaatg aatacacttc
     9121 atttacactg aagaaatact tatggcttaa gttggcttta attaaggggc agatgggtgg
     9181 agctgttgtg atttatagaa ggttttgtgt gaaaggaaag gtttggatgt cttaagtaaa
     9241 tagatatatt atgatttgag gagataggtt tcatttgtgg gtttattgaa gtaaataatt
     9301 aaaaattaaa ttacttggtt tgagtaacag gaataataat aattcacttt tgatttacaa
     9361 gaccaatgct ctatgttaag ctactgttac tgttatatga aatgaggaca ttttatttag
     9421 gatttttagg gatatttggt gtttttatgg ctttgttggc tctttctttt cagtataagc
     9481 atcttttgag gattttattg agattagagg ccgtaacgat gaatttgttt atcttgatgt
     9541 tctgtctgtc gactaatgtt acgtatagtg gagaaacttc tttaatttta attaccttgg
     9601 gtgcgtgtga agccagttta ggtttatcaa ttttggtggc gattattcgt gcagagggaa
     9661 atgactacgt gtctagtttt tgtatgcata agtgttaggt ttgttgtttt ttaggttggc
     9721 ggtcttgttt gtgccttctg gaaagtggtc ttgatattat aaaatgtgat atttaggtat
     9781 tggtggtttg ctttctttag tgcatttatt taggccattt tttaggtatg agtatataaa
     9841 ttctcttatg aggtatgatt caatatcggt tttattgatt tctcttactt tatgaatttc
     9901 attaatgatg atgttggcaa gtcaaaatag ggttaagaga gcaggaaatg agtattattt
     9961 gttttccaag tttgttctta ttttgaattt tgttttggtt ttgacttttt tatgttcgag
    10021 cagtttcctt ttttatttta tgtttgaggc ttcattagtt cctacgctta tgttaatttt
    10081 aggttgagga taccagccgg agcgattgca ggctggtata tatataatga tttatactgt
    10141 ggcggcttct cttccgctgc tttttactat tgtttggtct gggtatgagt ttttatctag
    10201 tgagatgcta atgattaaca gattacgttt acacgtatgt gatagagcta atgtgtggag
    10261 ttggaggttt ttgtgtttgc tgttatttcc ggcttttctg gtaaagcttc ctatgttttc
    10321 agttcatctt tgacttccta aggctcatgt tgaggctcct gtggctgggt ctatggttct
    10381 tgctgctatt ttgttaaagc taggggggta tggtatttta cggttttatc agtattttaa
    10441 tttcatgaat acgggggtta ttgtcgtttt attttctcta gcagtatggg gaggtgtgct
    10501 tactagagtt gtgtgttttc gtcaggttga ctttaagtcc ttgattgctt attcgtctat
    10561 tgggcacata tctttaatgt tggccggttt gttttcaaat agatcatgag gatgaagtgg
    10621 ggctttggtt ctaatattat cacatggatt ttgttcctct gctttgtttg ctttggcaaa
    10681 ttatagttat gaaaaaacac acactcgaag tcttttttta agtaaaggaa tactgatgtt
    10741 tgttcctgtt ttatcgatat ggtggttttt attttgtatt ataaatatgg ctgcgccgcc
    10801 tagtattaat ttgttaggag aaattataat ttttccttgt ataattttca gatctggtta
    10861 ttatttaatt tcgattggtt taataaggtt cttggcggcg ctgtatagaa tgtatttgta
    10921 tacaagtatt cagcatggcg gtagcccaaa gtttattaag ccgttcaggc agttcaaggt
    10981 gcacggattt actttgttgt tattgcattg gattcctgga aattttttga ttttaaaaag
    11041 agagcttatt tctatgtgaa tttgttaggt tagtttaatg gaaaatgcca atttgtggaa
    11101 ttggtgataa gagttgtctt acttaaccat gtttaagaga ttaaagtctt cttctattag
    11161 ttccattttt ttgttaactt attcagttgc tttgttacct gttactgttt ggtttttcat
    11221 aaggagtaag aatattattt ttgagtgaag aatttttgag gtaaggtcat gtataatgag
    11281 gtttatgttt atttttgatc ctgttagttt aaggtttaga aatgtaattt gtttaatttc
    11341 tgggtgtgtg atgatgtttt cgtctaggta tatatctcat gatccctttt taaagcgatt
    11401 tacttggtta gtgatgttat ttgttctttc tatgaatctt ttagtgttta ttcctaggtt
    11461 gccagtatta ctgttaggat gagatgggtt gggtattgtt tcatttgctt tagtaattta
    11521 ttatcagaat ataaaatctt taggcgccgg aatgattaca gtgttaacaa accgtattgg
    11581 ggatgtaata attctcattt caattgggtt gttggttctt caaggtcatt ggtcaatttt
    11641 ggcgatgtgg gatttccact tgatagcttg gactggggct agggtagttt tggcagcgat
    11701 gactaaaaga gctcaaattc ctttttctag gtggttgcca gctgcgatag cggctccaac
    11761 cccagtgtcg gctttagttc attcgtcaac tctagttact gctggtgttt ttttgattat
    11821 tcgatttttt ccttttttgg atgggattta tgggtttaaa tcttgtttgt tatttttttc
    11881 tgtgttgact ttattaatag cgggaattgg agcaaactat gagaatgatc taaagaagat
    11941 tattgccttg tctactttaa gacaattggg agtaataata ataagattgg gaataggggc
    12001 accatatttg gctttatttc atttatatac ccatgcttta tttaaagctt tattgttttt
    12061 gtgtgcagga ataattatcc ataacagatc taatactcag gatattcgcc atatgggtct
    12121 attattctcc caatctccac taactgttag ttgtttaaat attgctaatt tatctttgtg
    12181 tggtgcaccg tttttgagtg ggttctattc taaggattta attttggagc tttccctaaa
    12241 taatcctact agattagtga tgattatgtt gatttttttg gccacaggaa taacggcgtc
    12301 ttactctttt cggttatctt tgtgttcgct gtgaagtcca gcgaagaact ctagttttca
    12361 tagtaaacag gaatttgatc cttatgtaaa ctgagctgtt actattttga gtttaagtgc
    12421 tatcgtggct ggttcagttt ttcagggcgt tttcttaatg tttgatgtct ttccttttgt
    12481 gttaccccct tttttgaaga tgcttacaat ctgtgtgatc gttcttggat tggtagtttc
    12541 ctttttagct tgagatacta gttatgaaaa taagaagata agtaaaactg gatatttttt
    12601 ttctacaata tgatttttag ctcttatttc tgcccaacct cttaccaagt tttctatggt
    12661 tatagggaca aaccttatga agtcagttga catgggctga ttggaaatta tgggtggtca
    12721 aggagtgagg atgatgagga tggagatttc tcgacttaat caaaaaatcc aaatcaaatt
    12781 ttttaatttt tttattttgt taattttatg ttcactgggg attttttctt atttactttt
    12841 atggtaaaga agcgttgata gctcaaacta tagagcatag cactgaagat gctaaggtag
    12901 catttattgt ttcaaggcat tagtagattt tatgggtaaa atgggaacta aagacatgat
    12961 gagttttgag ggtatgggtt tagtgatttt aaggtgatgg gtggagccga aaatgaaagg
    13021 atgttaaatt tattagatta gtgtgttatt agagtttaag ctgcctcctt attgggaaaa
    13081 cagattaacg attagagttt atgttgtttt cggtaaggtg caaaaaattg tctcattggc
    13141 ggtaaaacgg tgacaattta gggatatttt tgatcttact tcctgttgtc aattgcggga
    13201 gggcataaaa atacaatagg aaataggaag aaaaaatttt tacctaaaaa taggcgtcaa
    13261 aaatgacaaa aatttgggtt gttcattaaa aatcgtgtct aatttttgtc acttgatttt
    13321 ataagatgat tttagactta gacagaaatt gtagaagagt tgaggaataa ttcaagaaat
    13381 ttttgagttt tgaccccccc cctgtcctcc tatcacgaaa ataggtcgat ggctaaaatt
    13441 tatgctgttt tttggcaaaa cggtggcagt taggggtact tactcagctg cgatatcata
    13501 cacacacaca catatatata tatatatgta tatgtatatt taatacatat agatataaac
    13561 gatatatcag tgaactatag atctaaattt tctaaatact tgtttgttat gatgcctcga
    13621 ctccataata tcatttaaat ataaaacctt ttagaaacgg gctattttca aataagtctt
    13681 atagtattgt agggtcgctc ggcatattct gaaccaacgc aaacttaacg agcgttggtc
    13741 tgataattta atgttcttct tatatttatg gcacggaatc catttcattt agttgagttt
    13801 agtccttgac cacttacagg ttctatgggt gcgctttttt taacctctgg attggctggg
    13861 tggttccatg gatatggttt ttttatagta gctttagggc ttgttttagt tggaataaca
    13921 atgattcagt ggtggcggga tgtaattcgt gaggctacat ttcaaggttt tcatactatt
    13981 cgagtgtcta agggtctccg ttggggtata attctattta ttgtatcgga agtttgtttc
    14041 ttttttgctt ttttttgagc gtattttcac agaagtttgg ctcccagtac ggagttagga
    14101 tcttgttgac ctcctgctgg aattgttcct cttaatcctt ttgaagtgcc tttgttgaat
    14161 acaggtgtac ttctagcgtc tggtgtaact gttacgtggg ctcatcatag tttaatagaa
    14221 ggagatcgtc taggtggatt gcagggctta attgctacag tggccttggg tatttacttt
    14281 acttttttac agggaggaga gtattatgaa gcttcattta caattgcaga cggtgcttat
    14341 gggtcaagtt tttttgttgc tacgggattt cacggtttgc atgttttaat tggaagaact
    14401 tttttattag tttgtcttgt tcgagtctgg ttacaacatt tttctacggg ccaccatttt
    14461 gggtttgagg cggctgcttg gtattgacat tttgttgatg tggtttgatt atttctatat
    14521 ctttcaattt attgatgagg atgctaaaga atttgtagga aaataattaa attgttaaag
    14581 tatcttagat gactgagtgt aagtgttaga tttttaatct aaagacggca aattgattta
    14641 atgcctctaa gagttgttgt tgcatattag ttgcttatga tttgagttga ctcgatactt
    14701 taatataaaa gacctgattt gcatttagat aataagtctc taggactttc gggtcgtata
    14761 aaaagcgaga attttgcatt cggtttcggc ccgtagttta agggtgtgag tcccttttta
    14821 tatttattta cgtttaattt agtgtaaagc aaagcacggt gttaaatgaa agccaaatca
    14881 gaggcgccta gctgttaatt aggagattgt aagatgatat ttactcattt agatttagaa
    14941 aatgggagtt gggggtagta ctacgccgga tgaacgggaa tcattgatgt tgattaatat
    15001 aggataagat ttgtctttag tgctaaatgt taagaactct tttaagtagg tcaattgctt
    15061 tggttttgtc ttttgtagta atagggttag gctgagtgtt agctaaacga ggaatcatag
    15121 atcgggaaaa aagatctcct tttgaatgtg ggtttgatcc tattaagtct gctcgtttac
    15181 ctttttctct tcgatttttt ctcttggcta ttatttttct aatttttgat gtggagattg
    15241 tgttgttgtt tcctatttta gttaggatga cttcgaggat ttctttgaac ctaatgttgg
    15301 gattgtttat ttttttgata attttaattg ttggtctctt tcatgagtgg aatgagggat
    15361 cattagactg agctcaatag tggtgagaaa agacttggag taaaacaggg ctgctaactt
    15421 tgttttgggt aattcgattt tatccctttt cttatgtatt cgggacttcc ttttggttat
    15481 atatttttgt tggttataag agtgggcact ttcgtttcta tttcttctat tcattgactg
    15541 agaatttgag ctggattaga gattaactta attggatttc tacccatgtt agtttatcag
    15601 aaaagggttt cagagagtga gtctggtgtt aagtatttta tcattcaggc tttagggtct
    15661 aggcttttag tgtttggtag acttatggct tttggttctt catttacttg agatttctat
    15721 gttgagtttt ctgcgagaaa gttaggtttt ttggttttag cagcgggttt gtgtgttaag
    15781 ttgggtttat ttccttttca ctattggttg cctagggtga tagctggtct accatggttg
    15841 tcttgtcttt tactggctac gtgacagaaa cttgctccta tgtttttact tctttgtttg
    15901 cttgagttaa atagcacata tagtttggtg ttgatgtttt gtgtaattag ggctggcaga
    15961 agattagttg gggggtttgg tgggataaat caaactcaga ttcgtgcttt gttggcgtat
    16021 tcttctattg gccatttagg gtggatgttg tttgctactt tgtataggga gtgaacaata
    16081 aaaatttatt tgagtattta tattctaatt tcattatcga tgtttgttag cttgtggtta
    16141 agagattctg gtgctataaa aaatattaat aacttgaaag tttctagtat aatacagata
    16201 agtattataa tattattact atcgttgggt ggattaccac cattgcttgg ttttattccc
    16261 aagttaatag ttattcaaac aggcacgggt ggaccatgat tgtttgttat ttttgtgttg
    16321 attctaggtt ctttgatgag tcttttttat tatttgagtt tatttttttc gtttttttta
    16381 aggatggtta aaaaatacag ctttggaagg ttgaaactaa gaacttttaa tgtaagctta
    16441 gtgctgatga ttaatatgat taatgttgtt gggggcgttt ttattttgat gactaatgct
    16501 attaaattta tgt
//
