# Supplementary material for: Relation between mitochondrial DNA hyperdiversity, mutation rate and mitochondrial genome evolution in Melarhaphe neritoides (Gastropoda: Littorinidae) and other Caenogastropoda
Source: Sci Rep. 2018 Dec 19;8:17964. doi: 10.1038/s41598-018-36428-7 (PMC6299273; doi:10.1038/s41598-018-36428-7)
Supplement: Supplementary file 3 — Supplementary Dataset 1 [file 41598_2018_36428_MOESM3_ESM.zip › Pomacea canaliculata NC_024586.gb]

LOCUS       Pomacea_canalicu       15707 bp    DNA     linear   INV 08-MAR-2018
DEFINITION  Pomacea canaliculata mitochondrion, complete genome.
ACCESSION   NC_024586
KEYWORDS    RefSeq.
SOURCE      mitochondrion Pomacea canaliculata
  ORGANISM  Pomacea canaliculata
            Eukaryota; Metazoa; Lophotrochozoa; Mollusca; Gastropoda;
            Caenogastropoda; Architaenioglossa; Ampullarioidea; Ampullariidae;
            Pomacea.
REFERENCE   1  (bases 1 to 15707)
  AUTHORS   Zhou,X., Chen,Y., Zhu,S., Xu,H., Liu,Y. and Chen,L.
  TITLE     The complete mitochondrial genome of Pomacea canaliculata
            (Gastropoda: Ampullariidae)
  JOURNAL   Mitochondrial DNA (2014) In press
  PUBMED    24865920
  REMARK    Publication Status: Available-Online prior to print
REFERENCE   2  (bases 1 to 15707)
  CONSRTM   NCBI Genome Project
  TITLE     Direct Submission
  JOURNAL   Submitted (28-JUL-2014) National Center for Biotechnology
            Information, NIH, Bethesda, MD 20894, USA
REFERENCE   3  (bases 1 to 15707)
  AUTHORS   Zhou,X. and Chen,L.
  TITLE     Direct Submission
  JOURNAL   Submitted (23-APR-2014) Jiangsu Sencond Normal University, Beijing
            west Road No. 77, Nanjing, Jiangsu 210013, China
COMMENT     REVIEWED REFSEQ: This record has been curated by NCBI staff. The
            reference sequence is identical to KJ739609. COMPLETENESS: full
            length.
FEATURES             Location/Qualifiers
     source          1..15707
                     /organism="Pomacea canaliculata"
                     /organelle="mitochondrion"
                     /mol_type="genomic DNA"
                     /db_xref="taxon:400727"
     CDS             1..1536
                     /gene="COX1"
                     /codon_start=1
                     /transl_table=5
                     /product="cytochrome c oxidase subunit I"
                     /protein_id="YP_009048965.1"
                     /db_xref="GI:669026843"
                     /db_xref="GeneID:19909191"
                     /translation="MRWLSSTNHKDIGTLYILFGVWSGLVGAGLSLLIRAELGQPGAL
                     LGDDQLYNVIVTAHAFVMIFFLVMPMMIGGFGNWLVPLMLGAPDMAFPRLNNMSFWLL
                     PPSLLLLLSSAAVESGAGTGWTVYPPLAGNLAHAGGSVDLAIFSLHLAGASSILGAVN
                     FITTVINMRWRGMQFERLPLFVWSVKITAILLLLSLPVLAGAITMLLTDRNFNTSFFD
                     PAGGGDPILYQHLFWFFGHPEVYILILPGFGMISHIVSHHSSKKEIFGTLGMIYAMLA
                     IGLLGFIVWAHHMFTVGMDVDTRAYFTAATMIIAVPTGIKVFSWLATIYGSKIKYETP
                     MLWALGFIFLFTVGGLTGIVLSNSSLDIMLHDTYYVVAHFHYVLSMGAVFALFGAFNY
                     WFPLLSGVTLHSRWTKVHFYVMFIGVNMTFFPQHFLGLSGMPRRYSDYPDCYTEWNVI
                     SSMGSMISFTAVLYFMVIIWEALISQRSVIWSLHLVTALEWDNILPADFHNAPETGAL
                     VVA"
     gene            1..1536
                     /gene="COX1"
                     /db_xref="GeneID:19909191"
     CDS             1564..2250
                     /gene="COX2"
                     /codon_start=1
                     /transl_table=5
                     /product="cytochrome c oxidase subunit II"
                     /protein_id="YP_009048966.1"
                     /db_xref="GI:669026844"
                     /db_xref="GeneID:19909179"
                     /translation="MSLWGQLGFQDAASPLMEELIFFHDHAMTILTLIISLVGYAALS
                     LMLNSYTCRSLVEGQEIETIWTIVPAIILIFLALPSLRLLYLLDEIGDCSLTVKTIGH
                     QWYWSYEYSDFLNIEFDAYMLPTDELNVGDFRLLEVDHRVILPIDTDVRTLITSADVI
                     HSWAVPSLGIKADAIPGRLNQVGFFIKYPGIFFGQCSEICGANHSFMPIVIEAVPLNV
                     FMDWIIKVSK"
     gene            1564..2250
                     /gene="COX2"
                     /db_xref="GeneID:19909179"
     tRNA            2268..2335
                     /product="tRNA-Asp"
     CDS             2336..2494
                     /gene="ATP8"
                     /codon_start=1
                     /transl_table=5
                     /product="ATP synthase F0 subunit 8"
                     /protein_id="YP_009048967.1"
                     /db_xref="GI:669026846"
                     /db_xref="GeneID:19909180"
                     /translation="MPQLSPLNWIMLFILFWLIVGITNILIWWNTKSTFYVSHNTKKN
                     IENKWLWK"
     gene            2336..2494
                     /gene="ATP8"
                     /db_xref="GeneID:19909180"
     CDS             2507..3205
                     /gene="ATP6"
                     /codon_start=1
                     /transl_table=5
                     /product="ATP synthase F0 subunit 6"
                     /protein_id="YP_009048968.1"
                     /db_xref="GI:669026845"
                     /db_xref="GeneID:19909182"
                     /translation="MLVDIFSSFDDHNQVFMSMYFFTWMFTFFIILMFSVTYWFYSPR
                     WETSIKIFKITISSQVFRSFGASLGGFMVMISSLFLFLIFLNLLGLIPYVFSPTSHLV
                     VSLSIGLPMWLCLIVSAVMYNFSSVVASLLPMGAPAALNPFLVLVESVSIFVRPITLS
                     VRLMANMSAGHIVLGLVGNYLTAALFSISLSTMLLLVLIQVFYTIFEFGISLIQAYIF
                     CLLITLYSDEHPHN"
     gene            2507..3205
                     /gene="ATP6"
                     /db_xref="GeneID:19909182"
     tRNA            complement(3234..3298)
                     /product="tRNA-Met"
     tRNA            complement(3334..3400)
                     /product="tRNA-Tyr"
     tRNA            complement(3409..3473)
                     /product="tRNA-Cys"
     tRNA            complement(3479..3543)
                     /product="tRNA-Trp"
     tRNA            complement(3555..3618)
                     /product="tRNA-Gln"
     tRNA            complement(3628..3694)
                     /product="tRNA-Gly"
     tRNA            complement(3719..3783)
                     /product="tRNA-Glu"
     rRNA            3839..4715
                     /product="s-rRNA"
                     /note="12S ribosomal RNA"
     tRNA            4713..4780
                     /product="tRNA-Val"
     rRNA            4759..6138
                     /product="l-rRNA"
                     /note="16S ribosomal RNA"
     tRNA            6115..6180
                     /product="tRNA-Leu"
     tRNA            6181..6248
                     /product="tRNA-Leu"
     CDS             6249..7208
                     /gene="ND1"
                     /codon_start=1
                     /transl_table=5
                     /product="NADH dehydrogenase subunit 1"
                     /protein_id="YP_009048969.1"
                     /db_xref="GI:669026847"
                     /db_xref="GeneID:19909181"
                     /translation="MNYLSVVSYMLTCVVILLAVAFFTLMERKELSYMQIRKGPNKVG
                     FMGIPQPIADAMKLLVKEIAKPIMANSLPYFIAPIFSFILALFMWQLYPSLSNLSYFK
                     FGALFFLCVSSLNVYGTLLAGWSSNSKYALLGSLRAIAQTISYEVSMALVFLSPLFLV
                     GIINFLDVSEFQDFLWLVFMLWPMAFVWFATCVAETNRAPFDFAEGESELVSGFNIEY
                     SSAGFALIFLAEYANILVMSLFSAILFFGGNFLFQYSFDFLLVMKVLFFSFLFIWVRA
                     SYPRFRYDLLMSLTWKSFLPFSLSVLLVILSFLFLLIINISEL"
     gene            6249..7208
                     /gene="ND1"
                     /db_xref="GeneID:19909181"
     tRNA            7198..7265
                     /product="tRNA-Pro"
     CDS             7266..7760
                     /gene="ND6"
                     /codon_start=1
                     /transl_table=5
                     /product="NADH dehydrogenase subunit 6"
                     /protein_id="YP_009048970.1"
                     /db_xref="GI:669026848"
                     /db_xref="GeneID:19909183"
                     /translation="MSMLILLSFSLTMAFMLPLMSQPLSLGLVVMLSTLFMCLLAGLF
                     FSSWYAYILFLIYVGGLLVMFIYVATLMPNMLFMNNGYLTFFFVSQIPLMWGFSSYIS
                     KSLKVVNYNEFISFKMSKLYGLELISPSLISVFIGLSIVLLLNLIVVVKICYYYYGSL
                     RVYN"
     gene            7266..7760
                     /gene="ND6"
                     /db_xref="GeneID:19909183"
     CDS             7779..8918
                     /gene="CYTB"
                     /codon_start=1
                     /transl_table=5
                     /product="cytochrome b"
                     /protein_id="YP_009048971.1"
                     /db_xref="GI:669026849"
                     /db_xref="GeneID:19909184"
                     /translation="MQKPLRKNHPVLKIMNGALIDLPAPSNLSIWWNFGSLLGLCLVI
                     QILTGLFLAMHYVSHIELAFSSVIHIMRDVNYGWILRAIHANGASFFFICLYLHVGRG
                     LYYSSYLYIHTWNIGVILLFLTMGTAFLGYVLPWGQMSFWGATVITNLLSAIPYMGKS
                     LVKWVWGGFAVDNATLTRFFAFHFLFPFMIAALTVLHLLFLHETGSNNPLGLNSDNEK
                     VPFHFHFTLKDTVGFIFLMLALLLITMFDPQMLTDPENFIPANPLVTPVHIQPEWYFL
                     FAYAILRSIPNKLGGVIALVVSVLVLFLTPFLHKGVFRSLCFYPLSQIMFWIFVSIFI
                     LLTWIGSCPVEAPYEQIGQILTIFYFLYFLLLPVTQKVWDTILDF"
     gene            7779..8918
                     /gene="CYTB"
                     /db_xref="GeneID:19909184"
     tRNA            8928..8993
                     /product="tRNA-Ser"
     tRNA            complement(9014..9081)
                     /product="tRNA-Thr"
     CDS             9091..9387
                     /gene="ND4L"
                     /codon_start=1
                     /transl_table=5
                     /product="NADH dehydrogenase subunit 4L"
                     /protein_id="YP_009048972.1"
                     /db_xref="GI:669026850"
                     /db_xref="GeneID:19909185"
                     /translation="MSSYYLFMIAMTGISTGFISLMLQFKHLLNLLLSLEAITMNIFI
                     LLYSSSNMIGSSGFSALILITLSVCEASLGMSILVSMVQSHGNDYVSSFSSQKC"
     gene            9091..9387
                     /gene="ND4L"
                     /db_xref="GeneID:19909185"
     CDS             9381..10748
                     /gene="ND4"
                     /transl_table=5
                     /product="NADH dehydrogenase subunit 4"
                     /protein_id="YP_009048973.1"
                     /db_xref="GI:669026851"
                     /db_xref="GeneID:19909186"
                     /translation="MLFIIQNLNMSWYMSFWSLLLLSLLSIIQLYMPLFEFSMQNTFF
                     MNDNISSTLISLTFWISSMMLLASQFDIKISMNSSTKFSLCILILNFMLIMAFCMTNT
                     LMFYFMFEASLIPTLMLILGWGYQPERLQAGMYMMLYTVSASLPLLLILLFANKSISC
                     SSILYNFIVQVKIFNATSWSYMFFILFSFLAFLVKLPVFSVHLWLPKAHVEAPVAGSM
                     ILAAILLKLGSYGILRIYQYLNLQFSFSLTLFSALALWGGVLTSIICFRQIDLKSLIA
                     YSSIGHMSLVLAGLFSNNPWGWMGALIMMIAHGFCSSALFMLANCVYEKTHTRSLYMV
                     KGLLLSLPILSLWWFLFSAINMAVPPTINLLSEIMIFPAMMLFLKYLTLCLILMSFLA
                     AVYSMYMYTLTQHGGNPKFLAPYGTFNSAKSTVLMLHWIPLNFFILKTELFLFV"
     gene            9381..10748
                     /gene="ND4"
                     /db_xref="GeneID:19909186"
     tRNA            10752..10816
                     /product="tRNA-His"
     CDS             10817..12526
                     /gene="ND5"
                     /codon_start=1
                     /transl_table=5
                     /product="NADH dehydrogenase subunit 5"
                     /protein_id="YP_009048974.1"
                     /db_xref="GI:669026852"
                     /db_xref="GeneID:19909187"
                     /translation="MNMKSSSIASFLLLLYTLFLFPLSLSFFMKEKSILIDWTFTEIN
                     SCHMNMTILLDSISLSFSNVVCFISGCVLLFSSSYMSSDPFLKRFTWLVMLFVMSMNL
                     LVFIPSLPALLLGWDGLGITSFALVIYYQNNKSLGAGMLTLLTNRIGDVMILLSIGLL
                     VLIGNWNISLLWDFPLLFLLVIAIMLAGMTKSAQMPFSSWLPAAMAAPTPVSALVHSS
                     TLVTAGVFLLIRFYPTLSASSFFEESLMFVAVLTLLMAGIGANFENDLKKVIALSTLS
                     QLGVMMMSLSMNLPNLALFHLYTHALFKALLFLCAGAIIHGSNNNQDIRKMGLISKQL
                     PLTTTCMNIANLSLCGAPFLSGFYSKDLILEMALIYPTNYLMILMTFVATGMTAAYTL
                     RLSFSLLWGTQKSASLHSKHEADSYVNISTCALAIMAIISGMFLQMVFLPFEMFSATL
                     SNFQKSTTMLVIMTSIFISLFFWKLSINESMKFKAFCSSMWFLVLLSTQPAVSFSSVF
                     GSKLMKTSDQGWMEILGGQGAWKGSNSFSIMIQSMRSGMYINMIFVSLISIFLILLIS
                     YLL"
     gene            10817..12526
                     /gene="ND5"
                     /db_xref="GeneID:19909187"
     tRNA            12527..12595
                     /product="tRNA-Phe"
     CDS             12955..13734
                     /gene="COX3"
                     /codon_start=1
                     /transl_table=5
                     /product="cytochrome c oxidase subunit III"
                     /protein_id="YP_009048975.1"
                     /db_xref="GI:669026853"
                     /db_xref="GeneID:19909188"
                     /translation="MMRNPFHLVEFSPWPLTASVGALFLTSGLAGWMHGYSFLTLSLG
                     LTLIGFTMFQWWRDIIRESTLQGFHTMQVSKGLRWGMILFITSEVCFFFAFFWAFFHS
                     SLAPSTDLGSCWPPLGIHALNPFEVPLLNTGVLLASGVTVTWAHHALMEGNLKEALQG
                     LLATVVLGVYFTFLQAGEYYEASFTIADGVYGSTFFVATGFHGLHVLIGSSFLLVCLM
                     RVWLQHFSTGHHFGFEAAAWYWHFVDVVWLFLYLSIYWWGA"
     gene            12955..13734
                     /gene="COX3"
                     /db_xref="GeneID:19909188"
     tRNA            13783..13849
                     /product="tRNA-Lys"
     tRNA            13868..13935
                     /product="tRNA-Ala"
     tRNA            13965..14033
                     /product="tRNA-Arg"
     tRNA            14036..14104
                     /product="tRNA-Asn"
     tRNA            14126..14195
                     /product="tRNA-Ile"
     CDS             14196..14549
                     /gene="ND3"
                     /codon_start=1
                     /transl_table=5
                     /product="NADH dehydrogenase subunit 3"
                     /protein_id="YP_009048976.1"
                     /db_xref="GI:669026854"
                     /db_xref="GeneID:19909189"
                     /translation="MVSSLMNSVVACFLSSVVMCLGWILAKRAVKDREQMSAFECGFD
                     PIKSARSPFSLRFFLLAIIFLIFDVEIVLLFPVLSSIGFSFDLMANLGIYIFLLVLVV
                     GLFYEWKEGSLDWAQ"
     gene            14196..14549
                     /gene="ND3"
                     /db_xref="GeneID:19909189"
     tRNA            14573..14640
                     /product="tRNA-Ser"
     CDS             14641..15702
                     /gene="ND2"
                     /codon_start=1
                     /transl_table=5
                     /product="NADH dehydrogenase subunit 2"
                     /protein_id="YP_009048977.1"
                     /db_xref="GI:669026855"
                     /db_xref="GeneID:19909190"
                     /translation="MLSILPFGFLFIVVLGFGTLFSLSSVHWLGIWAGLEINLIAFIP
                     ILVYSKGITSSESAVKYFIAQAMGSAFLILGSLIGFSPSFSWNFMDFSAHSYSISLLM
                     VNLALILKMGAFPLHYWLPSVMAGLQWMSCLILVTWQKVAPVFLMMSFFEVSYMFWFA
                     LLMSLVGAGSSMVGGAGGIGQTQVRVLLAYSSIGHLGWIMFSIVFSSMAAKMYFFIYV
                     LISVGIFLNLWILDAKNMISVKSFNQGFNINIVNILVLLISLAGLPPLLGFVSKMIVV
                     MSCVNYDFIFILSFLILGSLMSLFYYLGLFFSLYFSCSSFLKIKSFVGGLKLILINTS
                     ILVINFLSALIITWLIGLF"
     gene            14641..15702
                     /gene="ND2"
                     /db_xref="GeneID:19909190"
ORIGIN      
        1 atgcgatggt tatcttcgac gaatcataaa gatattggta ctctttatat cttatttggg
       61 gtatgatcag gcctagttgg ggctggttta agcttactta ttcgtgctga gttagggcaa
      121 cctggtgctt tactaggaga tgaccagctt tataatgtca ttgttacagc tcatgctttt
      181 gtcataattt ttttcttagt tatacctata ataattggtg gatttggtaa ctgattggtg
      241 ccactaatat taggagctcc tgacatggct tttccgcgtc ttaataacat gagattttga
      301 ttattaccac cttctctatt actactatta tcgtctgctg ctgttgagag tggtgctgga
      361 actggatgaa cagtataccc ccctttagct ggtaatttag ctcatgcggg tggttctgtt
      421 gatttagcaa ttttttctct acacttagcg ggtgcttctt ctattttagg agcagtgaat
      481 tttattacaa cggtaattaa tatacgatga cgaggtatac aatttgaacg tcttccttta
      541 tttgtatggt cagttaaaat tacggctatt ttattgctct tatcattgcc ggttcttgca
      601 ggtgctatta ctatattatt gactgatcga aattttaata catctttttt tgaccctgcg
      661 ggtgggggag atcctatttt gtatcaacat ttgttttgat tttttggtca tcctgaagta
      721 tatattttaa ttcttcctgg ctttgggatg atttctcata ttgtaagcca tcattcttct
      781 aaaaaagaaa tttttggtac tttaggaata atttatgcta tattagcgat tggtctttta
      841 ggttttattg tttgagccca tcatatgttt acagttggta tggatgttga tactcgagct
      901 tattttacag ctgctactat aattattgct gtaccaactg gtattaaagt atttagttga
      961 cttgctacta tttatggaag taaaattaaa tatgaaactc caatgctttg agccttaggg
     1021 tttatttttt tatttacagt gggtggatta acaggtattg tgttatcaaa ttcttcttta
     1081 gatattatgt tacatgatac ttattatgtg gtggctcatt ttcactatgt attgtctata
     1141 ggggctgtat ttgccttatt tggagctttt aattattgat tcccactttt aagtggagtt
     1201 actttgcata gtcgttgaac aaaagttcat ttttatgtaa tgtttattgg agttaatata
     1261 actttctttc cacagcattt tttaggttta agaggtatac ctcgtcgtta ttctgattat
     1321 ccagattgct ataccgaatg aaatgttatt tcttctatag gatctataat ttcttttaca
     1381 gctgttttat attttatagt tattatttga gaagctctaa ttagtcaacg aagtgtaatt
     1441 tgaagactac atttagttac tgctttagag tgagataata ttttacctgc agattttcat
     1501 aatgcaccag aaacaggtgc attggttgta gcttagttta atttgacttt aattatttaa
     1561 gatatgagtc tatgaggcca attaggattt caagatgcag cttctccttt gatagaagaa
     1621 ctaatttttt tccatgatca tgcaatgact attttgacat tgattattag tcttgtaggt
     1681 tatgctgctt tatctttaat attaaatagc tatacttgtc gttctttagt tgaagggcag
     1741 gaaattgaaa ctatttgaac tattgttcca gctattattt taatttttct agctcttcct
     1801 tctttgcgtt tattatacct cttagatgag attggggatt gtagacttac agttaaaaca
     1861 attgggcatc aatgatattg aagttatgaa tattcggatt ttttaaatat tgagtttgat
     1921 gcttatatac tacctacaga tgagttgaat gttggggatt ttcgtctcct agaagtagat
     1981 catcgagtaa ttctccctat tgatactgat gttcgaacct taattacatc tgcagatgta
     2041 attcattcat gagctgtacc ttctttagga attaaggctg atgctattcc aggacgatta
     2101 aatcaagtag gtttttttat taaatatcct ggaatttttt ttggacaatg ttctgaaatc
     2161 tgtggagcta atcattcttt tatacctatt gtaattgaag ctgtaccact aaatgtattt
     2221 atggattgaa ttattaaagt ttctaaataa ttattagatt attaattaaa aagttagtta
     2281 aaaaataaca ttagattgtc agcctaaaat tattaattta ttttaatact ttttaatgcc
     2341 acagctttct cctttaaatt ggattatgct ttttatttta ttttgactta ttgtaggtat
     2401 tacaaatatt ttaatttgat gaaatactaa aagaactttt tatgttagtc ataacactaa
     2461 aaaaaatatt gaaaataaat gactttgaaa gtaattaaac tataaaatgc ttgttgatat
     2521 tttttcgtcg tttgatgacc ataatcaagt ttttatgtct atatattttt ttacatggat
     2581 atttactttt tttattattt taatgtttag agtaacttat tgattttata gtcctcgttg
     2641 ggagacaaga attaaaattt ttaaaattac tatttcatct caagtttttc gttcttttgg
     2701 tgctagattg ggtggtttta tagtaataat ttccagttta tttttattcc taattttttt
     2761 aaacttatta ggtttaattc cttatgtgtt tagtccaact agtcatctgg tagtttctct
     2821 atctattggc ttacctatat gattatgcct tattgtatca gctgttatat ataattttag
     2881 gtctgttgtt gctagtttac taccaatagg ggctcctgct gctttaaatc cttttttagt
     2941 tttagtggaa tctgtaagta tttttgtacg tcctattaca ctatctgttc gacttatagc
     3001 taatataagt gctggacata ttgttttagg acttgttgga aattatttga ccgctgcctt
     3061 attttcaatt tctttaagaa ctatattact attagtttta attcaggttt tttatactat
     3121 ttttgagttt ggtattagct taattcaagc atatattttt tgtttattaa ttacactgta
     3181 ttctgacgaa catccacata attagataat tttttattta ttaatatttt acattataag
     3241 agagaaaatc tcatttttag ggtatgaacc taacagcttg tttttagctt atcttataat
     3301 cttttgtata tcaaaaagga ttttaataac agttatacta agaagaatta acttcgttaa
     3361 tagatctaca gtctatcgct tgaactcagc cattaagtat attataatat cccttaaaag
     3421 aattttatct tagaatttgc aattctacat ttttgttgtt aaactataag gaagcgtaca
     3481 agatttgaaa catactttcc ctttaggctt tgaaggccca tggtcttatt aacctaaaat
     3541 cttacaatta taaatttact agaagaaata gtctttctta aggaatcaaa atccttcgtg
     3601 ccaaacaccg cttagtaaca aaataagtac attttttaaa tttattaatc ttcttacttg
     3661 gaaggtaagt gtacaactat tatacttaaa atgttataat gtattgatac aaattttata
     3721 tttttagtat aaaaatactc ttttgagatg aaatttcaac gtgcatacat acaccataaa
     3781 aactcttgta aataaatgtt aaagtttatt tagtttttaa ttaattcttt taatcaaaaa
     3841 ttgatttgat cttagttgta ataataaata atatgaactt ggaaatacac atggttcttt
     3901 tagttggggt gaggtagata aataattttt ttataaatta aaaattgtaa aaaatttttt
     3961 taactaagta ttatttacaa gataatgcta aatggaaaca ctaacccagt gatagatatt
     4021 agttaatgag cgtaagcttg agctaggtta gtttaattat gcccggttaa tatggtgcca
     4081 gcatccgcgg ttataccata gggttaagtt atttttataa ggtaaaatga ttaaataaaa
     4141 aataagtcta tatagtttaa actctatagg tgaaatttgt aaagtttata aatttttaaa
     4201 ttaggcttaa gttattgagg tcataaaact ctagattaaa actaggatta gataccctat
     4261 tattctagat tataaattta tttacctgag cactatgaat agaaaattct gtgttaattt
     4321 aaaactcaaa agacttggcg gtgttttaga cttttcaggg gaacctgtct cttaatcgat
     4381 agtccacgat agacctaact ttattttaag gtatgtatac cgtcgtcagc aggtgacttt
     4441 taaaaaaata aaagttagca agtaaaaaaa tttgtttttt atgtcagatc aaggtgcagc
     4501 ttataaaaaa gtgaggatgg gttacaatta ataaaatttt aattacggaa atgttgatga
     4561 aattcatatt tgaaggagga cttgaaagta aaaatttaat tatatggatg ttttgaatat
     4621 agctctgaaa cgtgcacaca tcgcccgtcg ctctcgttga aaaatgagat aagtcgtaac
     4681 atagtaatgg taacggaagt tgccgttaga tgtaagacat agcatagcta taatgcattt
     4741 catttacact gaaaacaggc ttaatataaa gctgtcttaa aataattctt aaaatataat
     4801 atagttcata agttaataaa acatttattc attagtaaag gtgattaaaa atattatttg
     4861 aagtgaagta ctgtaaagga aatataaaat ttttattaag tagtataatt tacgtacctt
     4921 ttgcatcatg gctttacaag aaaatatgaa attatattca tagctagaaa tctaatgagc
     4981 tactttagtt tagaataata gttcgacgtt gtggatgtag caaaatccta tcaaaaaact
     5041 aaagttgtag tgaaattcta ttcgcattag atgatagcta gttcttctag aaatacatat
     5101 aagtgtagtc ttgtactata taattttctt atatttgaga aaattttagt atatgatttg
     5161 tatatttaag gataagctta aatattactt taaaataaat tataaaaact acttctaagc
     5221 tcgaaatcag ctatgattag taaaatcgtt atagattatt aatttatata taaatataat
     5281 aaatatattt attgttatag aagcgaacaa ttaaatttta cagttgttgt gtttatgtta
     5341 agatgagtat ttatctaagt ttaaacatct tataatttaa attttaagat ataaacctta
     5401 ttaatatatt ttaaatcaat aaaaggaact cggcaaataa taacttcgcc tgtttagcaa
     5461 aaacatggct ctttgcttat taattataaa gagtctggcc tgcccagtga ttttttttaa
     5521 cggccgcggt actttgaccg tgcaaaggta gcataatcat ttgccttata attgaaggct
     5581 agtatgaaag gtttgacgaa agttaagctg tctttttttg tgtaaaatga aattaactta
     5641 taagtgcaaa ggcttatata taactaaaag acaagaagac cctattgagc ttataaaaat
     5701 attatagagt aaagtatata taaaaattct aatcttttta aatttttagt tggggcgact
     5761 taggaatcaa aaaaacttcc tagtactaaa attactttta tgttttttat ccaaaatttt
     5821 ttgattatca gaattagtta ccatagggat aacagcataa tctttcttag gagttctaat
     5881 cgaaagaaag gattgtgacc tcgatgttgg actagaatat cctaaaggtg cagaagtttt
     5941 tgagggttgg tctgttcgac cattaataat tctacatgat ctgagttcag accggcgtaa
     6001 gccaggtcag tttctatctt tagttatctt aaatagcttt agtacgaaag gatcaagcta
     6061 gaggggtaat caacccctat ttatgatgtt tataataaaa ttttaaaata tataacaaaa
     6121 atggcagata agtgcattag atttaggctc tagatataaa gattatattc ttttttttgt
     6181 acagaaatgg cagataagtg cattagattt aagctctaaa tataaagata taaattcttt
     6241 tttttgtaat gaattatcta tcagttgtgt catacatatt aacctgtgta gttattttat
     6301 tagcagttgc tttttttacc cttatggagc gtaaagaatt aagttatata caaattcgta
     6361 aagggcctaa taaagtaggc tttataggta tcccacaacc tattgctgac gcaataaaac
     6421 ttttagttaa agaaattgct aaacctatta tagctaactc tcttccttat tttattgctc
     6481 ctatttttag gtttatcttg gctttattta tatgacaatt atacccaaga ttaagaaatt
     6541 taagttattt taaatttgga gctttatttt tcctatgtgt atctagttta aatgtatatg
     6601 gtacattgct tgctggatga tcttcaaatt ctaaatatgc tttactcggg agtctccgag
     6661 ctattgctca aactatttct tatgaagtaa gaatagcttt agtattcttg tctccattat
     6721 ttttggtagg aattattaat tttttagatg tatcggaatt tcaggatttt ttatgattag
     6781 tatttatatt atgacctata gctttcgtat ggtttgccac ttgtgtagca gaaactaatc
     6841 gtgctccttt tgattttgct gagggagaat ctgaattagt atcgggattt aatattgagt
     6901 atagctcagc aggttttgct cttatttttc ttgctgaata tgctaacatt ttagttataa
     6961 gattgtttag cgctattttg ttttttggag ggaatttctt atttcaatat aggtttgatt
     7021 ttttacttgt tataaaagtt ttattttttt ctttcttatt tatttgagta cgtgctagtt
     7081 acccgcgttt tcgttatgat ttattaataa gattaacttg aaaaagattt ttaccattta
     7141 gattatcagt tcttttagtt attttaagtt ttttattttt attaattatt aatatttcgg
     7201 aattgtagtt taagtaaaat attggctttg ggagctaaag atcaaagtat ttatttgtat
     7261 tccgaatgag tatattaatt ttacttagat tttctttaac tatagctttc atactacctc
     7321 ttatgagtca accattaaga ctaggtttag ttgttatact atcaacttta tttatatgtc
     7381 tcttggcagg attatttttt tcttcatgat atgcttatat tttgttttta atttatgtag
     7441 gaggtctgtt agtaatattt atttatgtgg ccactcttat accaaatata ttattcataa
     7501 ataatggtta cttaactttt ttttttgttt cgcaaattcc tttaatatga gggttttctt
     7561 cttatatttc taaaagctta aaagtagtta attataatga atttattagt tttaagatat
     7621 ctaagctata tgggttagaa ttaatctccc cttctttaat ttctgttttt atcggcttaa
     7681 gaattgtatt actattaaac ttaattgtcg ttgtaaaaat ttgttattat tattatggaa
     7741 gattacgagt atataattaa caagctataa aaattagtat gcaaaagcca ttacgaaaaa
     7801 atcatccagt attaaaaatt ataaatgggg ctttgattga tttacccgca ccctctaatt
     7861 tatcgatttg atgaaatttt gggtctttat taggtttatg tcttgtaatt caaattctaa
     7921 ctggattatt tttagctata cattatgttt ctcatattga gttggcattt agatcagtta
     7981 ttcatattat gcgtgatgta aattatggtt gaatcttacg agctattcat gcaaatgggg
     8041 cttctttttt ctttatttgc ctatatcttc atgtaggtcg tggtttatat tatagctctt
     8101 atctttatat ccatacatga aatattggag ttattctttt atttttaacg ataggtactg
     8161 ctttcttagg ctacgtttta ccatggggtc aaatatcgtt ttgaggagct accgtaatta
     8221 ctaatttact ctcagctatc ccttatatag ggaaaagatt ggtgaagtgg gtatgaggtg
     8281 gatttgcagt agacaatgct actctaactc gattttttgc ttttcatttt ttatttcctt
     8341 ttataattgc cgcattaaca gttttacatt tattatttct tcatgaaact ggatctaata
     8401 acccattagg attaaatagg gataacgaaa aagtaccatt tcattttcat tttactttga
     8461 aagatacagt tggctttatt tttttaatat tagcactttt acttattact atgtttgatc
     8521 cacaaatatt aactgatcca gaaaatttta ttccggcaaa tcctttagtc acccctgttc
     8581 atatccagcc agaatgatat tttttatttg catatgctat tcttcgttca attcctaata
     8641 agttaggggg agttattgcc cttgttgtgt ctgtattggt tttgttttta accccatttt
     8701 tgcataaagg agtctttcgt tcattatgct tttatccttt aagtcaaatt atattttgaa
     8761 tttttgttag gatttttatt ttgttaactt ggatcggaag atgcccagta gaggctcctt
     8821 atgaacaaat cggtcaaatt ttaactattt tttatttttt atatttttta ctgttaccag
     8881 taacccaaaa agtatgagat actattttag atttttaatt taaagtcagt ggctgtccag
     8941 gggaatattt gttttgaaaa caaattttat gtgttcaatt cacttagtca cttatactgt
     9001 tttaaattat aacagcaata gaggtatata ataccttttc ttcgatttac aagaccaatg
     9061 ctacaacata gcttcaattg cacataagat atgaggagct attatttatt tataattgcc
     9121 ataactggca ttagaaccgg atttatttct ttaatattac aatttaaaca cttacttaac
     9181 cttcttctaa ggttagaagc tattactata aacattttta ttttattgta tagaagaaga
     9241 aatataattg gctcttctgg gttttctgct ttaattttaa ttactttaag agtatgtgaa
     9301 gctagtttag gtatatccat cttagtatct atagttcaaa gacatggaaa tgattacgtt
     9361 tctagatttt ctagccagaa atgttaagat tgatttttgc cagaattata ttatttatta
     9421 ttcagaattt aaatatatct tgatacataa ggttctgaag attactactg ttaagactcc
     9481 tgtcaattat tcagttatat atacctttat ttgaattttc aatacaaaat acatttttta
     9541 taaatgataa tattagttcc actttaattt cacttacttt ttgaatttct tctatgatgc
     9601 ttttagctag acagtttgat attaaaattt ctataaattc aagaacaaaa ttttccttgt
     9661 gtatcttaat ccttaacttt atattaatta tagctttttg tataacaaac accttgatat
     9721 tttattttat attcgaggca tcattaatcc caacattaat attaatttta ggctgaggat
     9781 accaaccaga acggctgcaa gcaggaatat atataatatt atatactgtt agagcttcac
     9841 ttcctctttt attaatcctt ctttttgcta ataaatctat ttcatgctcc tccatcctat
     9901 ataacttcat tgttcaggta aaaatcttta atgctacaag gtgaagatat atatttttta
     9961 ttttgtttag atttttagct tttttagtaa aactccctgt tttttcagtt catttatgat
    10021 taccaaaagc tcacgtagaa gcccctgtag ctggctctat aattcttgca gctattcttt
    10081 tgaaattagg gagttatgga atcttacgta tttatcaata tttaaatctt caattcagct
    10141 ttagccttac tttattttct gctttagcct tatgaggggg tgtcttaact agtattattt
    10201 gttttcgaca aattgattta aaatctttaa ttgcctattc atctattggg catatatccc
    10261 tagttttggc tggtttattt tctaataatc catgaggctg aataggggcc cttattataa
    10321 taattgctca tggtttttgt tcctcagctt tatttatgtt agcaaattgt gtttatgaaa
    10381 aaacacacac acgaagtctt tatatagtta aagggttatt attatcttta cctattttat
    10441 cactttgatg atttttgttt tctgctatta atatagctgt acctcctact attaatcttt
    10501 taagagagat tataatcttc cctgccataa tattattctt aaaatattta actttatgcc
    10561 ttattttaat gagtttttta gctgctgtat atagaatata tatatataca ttaactcaac
    10621 atggaggaaa tcctaaattt ttggctccgt atggaacttt taacagtgcc aaatccactg
    10681 tattaatatt acattgaatt ccattaaatt tttttatttt aaaaacagaa ctatttttat
    10741 ttgtataata cattaagtta gtttaattat agaacattag attgtggatc taaaaataaa
    10801 aaatttttac ttaatcatga acataaaatc ctcttctatt gcttcttttc ttttactact
    10861 atatacatta tttttgttcc cattgaggct ttcatttttt ataaaagaaa aatcaatctt
    10921 aattgattga acatttacag aaattaattc ttgtcatata aatataacaa ttttgctaga
    10981 cagaattaga ttaagattta gtaatgttgt ttgttttatt tctggatgtg ttttattatt
    11041 ttcttccagt tatatatcaa gagatccttt tttaaaacgg tttacatgat tagttatact
    11101 ttttgtaata tctataaatt tattagtttt tattccaagt ttaccagctc tacttttagg
    11161 ttgggatggc ttagggatta catcttttgc cttagtgatt tactaccaaa ataataagtc
    11221 actaggagca ggtatattaa ctttacttac taaccgtatt ggggatgtta taattttatt
    11281 atcaattggc cttttagttc taatcggaaa ttgaaatatt tctttacttt gagatttccc
    11341 gcttttattc ctattagtta ttgctattat actagcagga ataactaaaa gggcacaaat
    11401 acctttttca agttggctac cagcagctat ggctgcccca actcctgttt cagctttagt
    11461 tcattcctca actttagtta cagccggagt ttttctttta atccgatttt accctacttt
    11521 aagagcaaga agatttttcg aagaaagtct tatatttgtt gcagttttaa ctttattaat
    11581 agcgggaatt ggggcaaatt ttgaaaatga tctaaaaaaa gtaattgctt tgtctacact
    11641 aagtcaatta ggtgttataa taatatcatt aagtataaac ctgccaaatc tagctctatt
    11701 tcatctttac actcatgctt tatttaaagc tttattgttt ctatgtgcgg gagctattat
    11761 tcatggtaga aataataatc aagatatccg aaaaataggc ttaattagaa aacaactacc
    11821 actaacaaca acttgtataa atattgcaaa tttatctctt tgtggggctc catttttaag
    11881 tggtttttat tcaaaagatt taattttaga gatagcttta atttacccaa caaactatct
    11941 tataatttta ataacttttg tggccacagg tataacggca gcttatacgt tacgcctttc
    12001 attctcttta ttatgaggaa cccaaaaaag agcttctcta cattcaaaac atgaagcaga
    12061 ttcatatgta aatatttcaa catgtgctct agcaatcata gctattatta gtggtatatt
    12121 tttacaaata gtattcttac cttttgaaat atttagagca actttaagaa actttcaaaa
    12181 aagaacaacg atattagtta ttataacaag tatctttatt tctttatttt tttggaaact
    12241 aagaattaat gaatcaataa aatttaaagc tttttgttct tcaatatgat ttttagtact
    12301 attatcgaca caacctgcag ttagtttttc tagcgtcttc ggaagaaaat taataaaaac
    12361 ctcagatcaa ggatgaatag agattctagg aggacaggga gcttgaaaag gaagaaatag
    12421 gtttagaatc ataattcaga gtatacgaag aggaatatat attaacataa tttttgtttc
    12481 tttaattaga atttttttaa ttctgttaat ttcttattta ttataaactc aagtagctta
    12541 aaattctaaa gcatggcact gaagatgcaa tgatagttgt taaaactcta gagtaagata
    12601 taaagaaact aagagataag atataaagaa actaagagat aagatataaa gaaactaaga
    12661 gataagatat aaagaaacta agagataaga tataaagaaa ctaagagata agatataaag
    12721 aaactaagag ataagatata aagaaactaa gagataagat ataaagaaac taagagataa
    12781 gatataaaga aactaagaga taagatataa agaaactaag cgataagata taaagaaact
    12841 atagtttctt tatatcttat ctcttagttt ctttatatct tatatcttag tttctttata
    12901 tcttaattat tatattgaaa ataatgtatt tagggatttt ctttaaatgg tattataatg
    12961 cgaaatccat ttcatttagt cgaatttagt ccgtgacctt taactgcttc tgttggagct
    13021 ttgtttttaa cttctggtct tgcaggctgg atacacgggt attccttttt gactcttagt
    13081 cttggtttaa ctttgattgg ttttactata tttcagtgat ggcgagatat tattcgagag
    13141 tcgactcttc aaggatttca tacaatacaa gtatctaaag gtttacgatg aggtatgatt
    13201 ttatttatta cttctgaagt ttgttttttc tttgcatttt tttgagcttt ttttcacagc
    13261 agtttagcac ctagaaccga tttaggatcc tgttgacctc ctttaggtat tcatgcttta
    13321 aatccttttg aagtgccttt attaaatact ggtgtactgc ttgcatctgg ggttactgtt
    13381 acttgagcac atcatgcgtt aatagaagga aatttaaaag aggctttgca aggtttattg
    13441 gctacggtgg ttctaggtgt ttattttact tttttgcagg ctggagaata ttatgaggct
    13501 tcgtttacca ttgctgatgg tgtttatggt tctacgtttt ttgttgctac cggatttcac
    13561 ggccttcatg tgttgattgg ctcatctttt ttattagtgt gcttgatgcg tgtttggtta
    13621 cagcattttt ctacagggca tcattttgga tttgaggcag ctgcttgata ttggcatttt
    13681 gtcgatgttg tttgattatt tttatattta tctatttatt gatgaggggc ataaagtttt
    13741 atgatagtgt taactaatat aaagtaaaaa tgaatatatt ttctatagat gactgagatt
    13801 taagtgttag atttttaatc taaaaacgac acgttgttgt ctctatggtg ctatgtaaat
    13861 ttaatctggt ttaatatttt aagcttaaaa agtttgattt gcgttcaagt aatagactat
    13921 attgtcttta gaccatatac catataattt taatattaat ttatgtatag aaagcgagaa
    13981 atttgcattt ggtttcggcc caaatttttt aggtgtaagt ccttttttat attattaaat
    14041 gaaagccaaa aagaggcgtc tagctgttaa ttagaaaaat atatttattt taatattcat
    14101 ttagtgatag aattattaaa atattagcat tgcgccggat gagcgggaat cattgatgtt
    14161 gatttatata taagatttat ttcttttcaa tgctaatggt gagttcacta ataaatagag
    14221 ttgttgcttg ttttttgtct agagttgtaa tatgcttggg atgaatttta gcaaagcgtg
    14281 cagttaaaga tcgtgaacaa atatcagctt ttgagtgtgg ttttgaccct attaagtctg
    14341 ctcgatctcc attttctctt cgtttttttt tattagctat tattttttta atttttgatg
    14401 ttgaaatcgt tctgcttttt cctgttttgt ctagaattgg gttttctttc gatttaatag
    14461 ctaatttagg aatttatatt tttttattgg tactagtggt tggtttgttt tacgagtgga
    14521 aagaaggatc tttagattga gctcaataat taaaatgtaa gttaagtgat acagaaaaaa
    14581 ctaggagtaa aatagggctg ctaactttat tttgggttgt tcaattcaat cctttttctt
    14641 atgttatcaa ttcttccttt tggcttctta tttattgtgg tactaggctt tggaacttta
    14701 ttttcattgt cttcagtgca ttgattaggt atttgagctg ggttagaaat caatttaatt
    14761 gcttttattc ctatcttggt ttatagaaaa ggaattacaa gaagagagtc agctgttaag
    14821 tattttattg ctcaggcgat aggatctgct tttttgattt taggtagatt aattggtttt
    14881 agacctagat tttcttgaaa ttttatagat ttttctgctc atagttattc tattagttta
    14941 ttaatagtta atttggcttt gattttaaaa ataggagcat ttccattaca ctattgatta
    15001 cctagtgtaa tagcaggatt acaatgaatg tcttgtttga ttttagttac ttgacagaag
    15061 gtggctcctg tttttttaat aatatccttt tttgaggtta gatatatatt ttgatttgct
    15121 ttacttataa gattagtagg ggcaggctca agaatagtgg gtggtgctgg cggaattggg
    15181 caaacacaag ttcgagttct tttagcttat tcttctattg ggcatctagg gtgaattata
    15241 ttttctattg tgtttaggag aatagctgca aaaatatatt tttttattta tgttttgatt
    15301 tcggtgggga tttttttaaa tttatgaatt cttgatgcga aaaatataat tagtgtaaag
    15361 tcttttaatc agggatttaa tattaatatt gtaaacattt tagtattgtt aatttcttta
    15421 gctggccttc ctcctttgtt aggttttgtt tctaaaataa ttgttgttat aagatgcgtt
    15481 aattatgatt ttatttttat cttaagattt ttaattttag gctctttaat aagtttgttt
    15541 tattatttag gcttgttttt ttctttatac tttagatgca gttctttttt aaaaattaag
    15601 tcttttgtag gtggtttaaa actaatttta attaatacta ggattttagt aattaatttt
    15661 ttaagagctt taattattac ttgattaatt ggattatttt agtaaaa
//
