# Supplementary material for: Relation between mitochondrial DNA hyperdiversity, mutation rate and mitochondrial genome evolution in Melarhaphe neritoides (Gastropoda: Littorinidae) and other Caenogastropoda
Source: Sci Rep. 2018 Dec 19;8:17964. doi: 10.1038/s41598-018-36428-7 (PMC6299273; doi:10.1038/s41598-018-36428-7)
Supplement: Supplementary file 3 — Supplementary Dataset 1 [file 41598_2018_36428_MOESM3_ESM.zip › Pomacea maculata NC_027503.gb]

LOCUS       Pomacea_maculata       15516 bp    DNA     linear   INV 08-MAR-2018
DEFINITION  Pomacea maculata mitochondrion, complete genome.
ACCESSION   NC_027503
KEYWORDS    RefSeq.
SOURCE      mitochondrion Pomacea maculata
  ORGANISM  Pomacea maculata
            Eukaryota; Metazoa; Lophotrochozoa; Mollusca; Gastropoda;
            Caenogastropoda; Architaenioglossa; Ampullarioidea; Ampullariidae;
            Pomacea.
REFERENCE   1  (bases 1 to 15516)
  AUTHORS   Yang,Q., Liu,S., Song,F., Li,H., Liu,J., Liu,G. and Yu,X.
  TITLE     The mitochondrial genome of Pomacea maculata (Gastropoda:
            Ampullariidae)
  JOURNAL   Mitochondrial DNA, 1-2 (2015) In press
  PUBMED    26099974
  REMARK    Publication Status: Available-Online prior to print
REFERENCE   2  (bases 1 to 15516)
  CONSRTM   NCBI Genome Project
  TITLE     Direct Submission
  JOURNAL   Submitted (14-JUL-2015) National Center for Biotechnology
            Information, NIH, Bethesda, MD 20894, USA
REFERENCE   3  (bases 1 to 15516)
  AUTHORS   Yang,Q. and Yu,X.P.
  TITLE     Direct Submission
  JOURNAL   Submitted (30-APR-2015) Entomology, China Agricultural University,
            Yuanmingyuan West Road, Beijing, Beijing 100193, China
COMMENT     REVIEWED REFSEQ: This record has been curated by NCBI staff. The
            reference sequence is identical to KR350466. COMPLETENESS: full
            length.
FEATURES             Location/Qualifiers
     source          1..15516
                     /organism="Pomacea maculata"
                     /organelle="mitochondrion"
                     /mol_type="genomic DNA"
                     /db_xref="taxon:1245466"
     CDS             1..1536
                     /gene="COX1"
                     /locus_tag="ADP41_gp01"
                     /gene_synonym="COI"
                     /codon_start=1
                     /transl_table=5
                     /product="cytochrome c oxidase subunit I"
                     /protein_id="YP_009158192.1"
                     /db_xref="GI:885000456"
                     /db_xref="GeneID:25020068"
                     /translation="MRWLFSTNHKDIGTLYILFGVWSGLVGAGLSLLIRAELGQPGAL
                     LGDDQLYNVIVTAHAFVMIFFLVMPMMIGGFGNWLVPLMLGAPDMAFPRLNNMSFWLL
                     PPSLLLLLSSAAVESGAGTGWTVYPPLAGNLAHAGGSVDLAIFSLHLAGASSILGAVN
                     FITTVINMRWRGMQFERLPLFVWSVKITAILLLLSLPVLAGAITMLLTDRNFNTSFFD
                     PAGGGDPILYQHLFWFFGHPEVYILILPGFGMISHIVSHHSSKKEIFGTLGMIYAMLA
                     IGLLGFIVWAHHMFTVGMDVDTRAYFTAATMIIAVPTGIKVFSWLATIYGSKIKYETP
                     MLWALGFIFLFTVGGLTGIVLSNSSLDIMLHDTYYVVAHFHYVLSMGAVFALFGAFNY
                     WFPLLSGVTLHSRWTKVHFYVMFIGVNMTFFPQHFLGLSGMPRRYSDYPDCYTEWNVI
                     SSMGSMVSFTAVLYFMVIIWEALISQRSVVWSLHLVTALEWDNILPADFHNAPETGAL
                     VVV"
     gene            1..1536
                     /gene="COX1"
                     /locus_tag="ADP41_gp01"
                     /gene_synonym="COI"
                     /db_xref="GeneID:25020068"
     CDS             1565..2251
                     /gene="COX2"
                     /locus_tag="ADP41_gp02"
                     /gene_synonym="COII"
                     /codon_start=1
                     /transl_table=5
                     /product="cytochrome c oxidase subunit II"
                     /protein_id="YP_009158193.1"
                     /db_xref="GI:885000457"
                     /db_xref="GeneID:25020032"
                     /translation="MSLWGQLGFQDAASPLMEELIFFHDHAMTILTLIISLVGYAALS
                     LMLNNYTCRSLVEGQEIETIWTIVPAIILIFLALPSLRLLYLLDEIGDCSLTIKTIGH
                     QWYWSYEYSDFLDIEFDAYMLPTDELNIGDFRLLEVDHRVVLPIDTDIRTLITSADVI
                     HSWAVPSLGIKADAIPGRLNQVGFFIKYPGIFFGQCSEICGANHSFMPIVIEAVPLSV
                     FMDWIIKVSK"
     gene            1565..2251
                     /gene="COX2"
                     /locus_tag="ADP41_gp02"
                     /gene_synonym="COII"
                     /db_xref="GeneID:25020032"
     tRNA            2269..2336
                     /locus_tag="ADP41_gt01"
                     /product="tRNA-Asp"
                     /db_xref="GeneID:25020033"
     gene            2269..2336
                     /locus_tag="ADP41_gt01"
                     /db_xref="GeneID:25020033"
     CDS             2337..2495
                     /gene="ATP8"
                     /locus_tag="ADP41_gp13"
                     /codon_start=1
                     /transl_table=5
                     /product="ATP synthase F0 subunit 8"
                     /protein_id="YP_009158194.1"
                     /db_xref="GI:885000467"
                     /db_xref="GeneID:25020044"
                     /translation="MPQLSPLNWIMLFILFWFIVGIVNILIWWNTKSTFYMNYNVKKD
                     VENKWLWK"
     gene            2337..2495
                     /gene="ATP8"
                     /locus_tag="ADP41_gp13"
                     /db_xref="GeneID:25020044"
     CDS             2517..3215
                     /gene="ATP6"
                     /locus_tag="ADP41_gp12"
                     /codon_start=1
                     /transl_table=5
                     /product="ATP synthase F0 subunit 6"
                     /protein_id="YP_009158195.1"
                     /db_xref="GI:885000468"
                     /db_xref="GeneID:25020042"
                     /translation="MLVDIFSSFDDHNQVFMSMYFFTWMFTFFIILMFSMTYWFYSPR
                     WETSIKIFKVTISSQVFRSFGASLGGFTSMISSLFLFLIFLNLSGLIPYVFSPTSHLV
                     VSLSIGLPMWLCLIMSAVMHNFSSVVASLLPMGAPAALNPFLVLVESVSILVRPITLS
                     VRLMANMSAGHIVLSLVGNYLTAALFSVSLSTMSLLILIQVFYTIFEFGIGLIQAYIF
                     CLLITLYSDEHPHN"
     gene            2517..3215
                     /gene="ATP6"
                     /locus_tag="ADP41_gp12"
                     /db_xref="GeneID:25020042"
     tRNA            complement(3244..3309)
                     /locus_tag="ADP41_gt02"
                     /product="tRNA-Met"
                     /db_xref="GeneID:25020043"
     gene            complement(3244..3309)
                     /locus_tag="ADP41_gt02"
                     /db_xref="GeneID:25020043"
     tRNA            complement(3334..3401)
                     /locus_tag="ADP41_gt03"
                     /product="tRNA-Tyr"
                     /db_xref="GeneID:25020045"
     gene            complement(3334..3401)
                     /locus_tag="ADP41_gt03"
                     /db_xref="GeneID:25020045"
     tRNA            complement(3416..3480)
                     /locus_tag="ADP41_gt04"
                     /product="tRNA-Cys"
                     /db_xref="GeneID:25020046"
     gene            complement(3416..3480)
                     /locus_tag="ADP41_gt04"
                     /db_xref="GeneID:25020046"
     tRNA            complement(3486..3549)
                     /locus_tag="ADP41_gt05"
                     /product="tRNA-Trp"
                     /db_xref="GeneID:25020047"
     gene            complement(3486..3549)
                     /locus_tag="ADP41_gt05"
                     /db_xref="GeneID:25020047"
     tRNA            complement(3562..3623)
                     /locus_tag="ADP41_gt06"
                     /product="tRNA-Gln"
                     /db_xref="GeneID:25020048"
     gene            complement(3562..3623)
                     /locus_tag="ADP41_gt06"
                     /db_xref="GeneID:25020048"
     tRNA            complement(3634..3699)
                     /locus_tag="ADP41_gt07"
                     /product="tRNA-Gly"
                     /db_xref="GeneID:25020049"
     gene            complement(3634..3699)
                     /locus_tag="ADP41_gt07"
                     /db_xref="GeneID:25020049"
     tRNA            complement(3725..3790)
                     /locus_tag="ADP41_gt08"
                     /product="tRNA-Glu"
                     /db_xref="GeneID:25020050"
     gene            complement(3725..3790)
                     /locus_tag="ADP41_gt08"
                     /db_xref="GeneID:25020050"
     rRNA            3852..4727
                     /locus_tag="ADP41_gr02"
                     /product="small subunit ribosomal RNA"
                     /db_xref="GeneID:25020051"
     gene            3852..4727
                     /locus_tag="ADP41_gr02"
                     /db_xref="GeneID:25020051"
     tRNA            4725..4793
                     /locus_tag="ADP41_gt09"
                     /product="tRNA-Val"
                     /db_xref="GeneID:25020052"
     gene            4725..4793
                     /locus_tag="ADP41_gt09"
                     /db_xref="GeneID:25020052"
     rRNA            4772..6147
                     /locus_tag="ADP41_gr01"
                     /product="large subunit ribosomal RNA"
                     /db_xref="GeneID:25020053"
     gene            4772..6147
                     /locus_tag="ADP41_gr01"
                     /db_xref="GeneID:25020053"
     tRNA            6125..6189
                     /locus_tag="ADP41_gt10"
                     /product="tRNA-Leu"
                     /db_xref="GeneID:25020054"
     gene            6125..6189
                     /locus_tag="ADP41_gt10"
                     /db_xref="GeneID:25020054"
     tRNA            6190..6257
                     /locus_tag="ADP41_gt11"
                     /product="tRNA-Leu"
                     /db_xref="GeneID:25020055"
     gene            6190..6257
                     /locus_tag="ADP41_gt11"
                     /db_xref="GeneID:25020055"
     CDS             6258..7217
                     /gene="ND1"
                     /locus_tag="ADP41_gp11"
                     /codon_start=1
                     /transl_table=5
                     /product="NADH dehydrogenase subunit 1"
                     /protein_id="YP_009158196.1"
                     /db_xref="GI:885000460"
                     /db_xref="GeneID:25020056"
                     /translation="MSYLSVVSYVLTCVVILLAVAFFTLMERKELSYMQIRKGPNKVG
                     FMGIPQPIADAMKLLVKEIAKPIMANSFPYFIAPIFSFILALFMWQLYPSLSSLSYFK
                     FGALFFLCVSSLNVYGTLLAGWSSNSKYALLGSLRAVAQTISYEVSMALVFLSPLFLV
                     GIINFLDVSEFQDFLWLVFMLWPMAFVWFATCVAETNRAPFDFAEGESELVSGFNIEY
                     SSAGFALIFLAEYANILVMSLFSAILFFGGNFLFQYGLDFLLIMKVLFFSFLFIWVRA
                     SYPRFRYDLLMSLTWKKFLPFSLSALLIILSFLFLLVINISEL"
     gene            6258..7217
                     /gene="ND1"
                     /locus_tag="ADP41_gp11"
                     /db_xref="GeneID:25020056"
     tRNA            7207..7271
                     /locus_tag="ADP41_gt12"
                     /product="tRNA-Pro"
                     /db_xref="GeneID:25020036"
     gene            7207..7271
                     /locus_tag="ADP41_gt12"
                     /db_xref="GeneID:25020036"
     CDS             7272..7766
                     /gene="ND6"
                     /locus_tag="ADP41_gp10"
                     /codon_start=1
                     /transl_table=5
                     /product="NADH dehydrogenase subunit 6"
                     /protein_id="YP_009158197.1"
                     /db_xref="GI:885000466"
                     /db_xref="GeneID:25020057"
                     /translation="MSMLILLSFSLTMTFMLPLMTQPLSLGLIIMLSTLLMCLLAGLF
                     FSSWYAYILFLIYVGGLLVMFIYVATLMPNMLFMNNGYLTFFFVSQILLMWGFSSYIS
                     KSLKMTNYNDFTSSSMSKLYGLELISPSLISVFIGLSIVLLLNLIVVVKICYYYYGSL
                     RTYN"
     gene            7272..7766
                     /gene="ND6"
                     /locus_tag="ADP41_gp10"
                     /db_xref="GeneID:25020057"
     CDS             7786..8925
                     /gene="CYTB"
                     /locus_tag="ADP41_gp09"
                     /codon_start=1
                     /transl_table=5
                     /product="cytochrome b"
                     /protein_id="YP_009158198.1"
                     /db_xref="GI:885000459"
                     /db_xref="GeneID:25020041"
                     /translation="MQKPLRKNHPVLKIMNGALIDLPAPSNLSIWWNFGSLLGLCLVI
                     QILTGLFLAMHYVPHVDLAFSSVIHIMRDVNYGWILRTVHANGASFFFICLYLHVGRG
                     LYYSSYLYMHTWNIGVILLFLTMGTAFLGYVLPWGQMSFWGATVITNLLSAIPYMGKS
                     LVEWVWGGFAVDNATLTRFFAFHFLFPFMIAALTILHLLFLHETGSNNPLGLNSDNEK
                     VPFHFYFTLKDTVGFIFLMLALLSITMFNPQMLTDPENFIPANPLITPVHIQPEWYFL
                     FAYAILRSIPNKLGGVIALVVSVLILFLAPFLHKGVFRSLCFYPLSQIMFWIFISIFI
                     LLTWIGSCPVEAPYEQIGQVLTIFYFLYFLLLPLIQKLWDIVLDF"
     gene            7786..8925
                     /gene="CYTB"
                     /locus_tag="ADP41_gp09"
                     /db_xref="GeneID:25020041"
     tRNA            8935..9000
                     /locus_tag="ADP41_gt13"
                     /product="tRNA-Ser"
                     /db_xref="GeneID:25020035"
     gene            8935..9000
                     /locus_tag="ADP41_gt13"
                     /db_xref="GeneID:25020035"
     tRNA            complement(9021..9088)
                     /locus_tag="ADP41_gt14"
                     /product="tRNA-Thr"
                     /db_xref="GeneID:25020058"
     gene            complement(9021..9088)
                     /locus_tag="ADP41_gt14"
                     /db_xref="GeneID:25020058"
     CDS             9118..9414
                     /gene="ND4L"
                     /locus_tag="ADP41_gp08"
                     /transl_table=5
                     /product="NADH dehydrogenase subunit 4L"
                     /protein_id="YP_009158199.1"
                     /db_xref="GI:885000464"
                     /db_xref="GeneID:25020059"
                     /translation="MMWYDMSNYYLFMIAMTGVSTGFISLMLQFKHLLSLLLSLEAIT
                     MNIFILMYSSSNMVGSSGFSALILITLSVCEASLGMSILVSMVQSHGNDYVSSFSSQK
                     C"
     gene            9118..9414
                     /gene="ND4L"
                     /locus_tag="ADP41_gp08"
                     /db_xref="GeneID:25020059"
     CDS             9408..10775
                     /gene="ND4"
                     /locus_tag="ADP41_gp07"
                     /transl_table=5
                     /product="NADH dehydrogenase subunit 4"
                     /protein_id="YP_009158200.1"
                     /db_xref="GI:885000463"
                     /db_xref="GeneID:25020039"
                     /translation="MLFIIQNLGMSWYMSFWSLLVLSLLSIMQLYMPLFEFSMQNMFF
                     MSDNISSTLISLTFWISSMMFLASQFDIKISMNSSTKFSLYILALNLALIMAFSMTNT
                     LMFYFMFEASLIPTLMLILGWGYQPERLQAGMYMVLYTVSASLPLLLILLFANKYILC
                     SSILYNFIIQMKVFNAMSWSYMLFILFSFLAFLVKLPVFSVHLWLPKAHVEAPVAGSM
                     ILAAVLLKLGSYGILRIYQYLNFQFSFSLTLFSVLALWGGVLTSIICFRQIDLKSLIA
                     YSSVGHMSLVLAGLFSNNPWGWTGALIMMIAHGFCSSALFMLANCIYEKTHTRSLYTI
                     KGLLLSLPILSLWWFLFSVINMAVPPTINLLSEIMIFPAMMLFLKYLTLCLILMSFLA
                     AVYSMYMYTSTQHGGNPKFLAPYGALSNIKSTVLMLHWIPLNFFILKTELFLFM"
     gene            9408..10775
                     /gene="ND4"
                     /locus_tag="ADP41_gp07"
                     /db_xref="GeneID:25020039"
     tRNA            10780..10843
                     /locus_tag="ADP41_gt15"
                     /product="tRNA-His"
                     /db_xref="GeneID:25020038"
     gene            10780..10843
                     /locus_tag="ADP41_gt15"
                     /db_xref="GeneID:25020038"
     CDS             10844..12553
                     /gene="ND5"
                     /locus_tag="ADP41_gp06"
                     /codon_start=1
                     /transl_table=5
                     /product="NADH dehydrogenase subunit 5"
                     /protein_id="YP_009158201.1"
                     /db_xref="GI:885000465"
                     /db_xref="GeneID:25020060"
                     /translation="MNMKSSSIASFLLLLYTLFLSPLSLSFFMKEKSILVDWTFAEVS
                     SCHMNMTILVDSISLSFSNVVCFISGCVLLFSSSYMAADPFLKRFTWLVMLFVMSMNL
                     LVFLPSLPALLLGWDGLGVTSFALVIYYQNNKSLGAGMLTLLTNRVGDVMILLSIGLL
                     VLIGNWNISLLWNFPLLFLLVIAIMLAGMTKSAQMPFSSWLPAAMAAPTPVSALVHSS
                     TLVTAGVFLLIRFYPTLSMSGFFKESLMFVAVLTLLMAGIGANFENDLKKVIALSTLS
                     QLGVMMMSLGMGLPNLALFHLYTHALFKALLFLCAGAIIHGSNNNQDIRKMGLISKQL
                     PLTATCMNIANLSLCGAPFLSGFYSKDLILEMALICPTNYLMILMIFMATGMTAAYTL
                     RLSFSLLWGAQKSASLHSKHEADSYVNTSTCALATMAIVSGMFLQLVFLPFEMSSAIL
                     SSFQKSTTMLVIMTGIFLSLLFWKLEINESVKFKTFCSSMWFLVLLSTQPMINFSSVF
                     GSKLVKVSDQGWMEILGGQGTWKSSNKLSIMIQSMRSGMYINMIFISLASIFLILLVS
                     YLL"
     gene            10844..12553
                     /gene="ND5"
                     /locus_tag="ADP41_gp06"
                     /db_xref="GeneID:25020060"
     tRNA            12554..12621
                     /locus_tag="ADP41_gt16"
                     /product="tRNA-Phe"
                     /db_xref="GeneID:25020040"
     gene            12554..12621
                     /locus_tag="ADP41_gt16"
                     /db_xref="GeneID:25020040"
     CDS             12763..13542
                     /gene="COX3"
                     /locus_tag="ADP41_gp05"
                     /gene_synonym="COIII"
                     /codon_start=1
                     /transl_table=5
                     /product="cytochrome c oxidase subunit III"
                     /protein_id="YP_009158202.1"
                     /db_xref="GI:885000458"
                     /db_xref="GeneID:25020061"
                     /translation="MMRNPFHLVEFSPWPLTASVGALFLTSGLAGWMHGYSFLTLSLG
                     LILIGFTMFQWWRDIIRESTLQGFHTMQVSKGLRWGMILFITSEVCFFFAFFWAFFHS
                     SLAPSTDLGSCWPPLGIHALNPFEVPLLNTGVLLASGVTVTWAHHALMEGNLKEALQG
                     LLATVILGIYFTFLQAGEYYEASFTIADGVYGSTFFVATGFHGLHVLIGSSFLLVCLM
                     RVWLQHFSTGHHFGFEAAAWYWHFVDVVWLFLYLSIYWWGA"
     gene            12763..13542
                     /gene="COX3"
                     /locus_tag="ADP41_gp05"
                     /gene_synonym="COIII"
                     /db_xref="GeneID:25020061"
     tRNA            13590..13656
                     /locus_tag="ADP41_gt17"
                     /product="tRNA-Lys"
                     /db_xref="GeneID:25020034"
     gene            13590..13656
                     /locus_tag="ADP41_gt17"
                     /db_xref="GeneID:25020034"
     tRNA            13675..13742
                     /locus_tag="ADP41_gt18"
                     /product="tRNA-Ala"
                     /db_xref="GeneID:25020062"
     gene            13675..13742
                     /locus_tag="ADP41_gt18"
                     /db_xref="GeneID:25020062"
     tRNA            13777..13845
                     /locus_tag="ADP41_gt19"
                     /product="tRNA-Arg"
                     /db_xref="GeneID:25020063"
     gene            13777..13845
                     /locus_tag="ADP41_gt19"
                     /db_xref="GeneID:25020063"
     tRNA            13848..13916
                     /locus_tag="ADP41_gt20"
                     /product="tRNA-Asn"
                     /db_xref="GeneID:25020064"
     gene            13848..13916
                     /locus_tag="ADP41_gt20"
                     /db_xref="GeneID:25020064"
     tRNA            13936..14005
                     /locus_tag="ADP41_gt21"
                     /product="tRNA-Ile"
                     /db_xref="GeneID:25020065"
     gene            13936..14005
                     /locus_tag="ADP41_gt21"
                     /db_xref="GeneID:25020065"
     CDS             14006..14359
                     /gene="ND3"
                     /locus_tag="ADP41_gp04"
                     /codon_start=1
                     /transl_table=5
                     /product="NADH dehydrogenase subunit 3"
                     /protein_id="YP_009158203.1"
                     /db_xref="GI:885000462"
                     /db_xref="GeneID:25020066"
                     /translation="MVSSLMNSIVACFLSSVVMCLGWILAKRAIKDREKMSAFECGFD
                     PIKSARSPFSLRFFLLAIIFLIFDVEIVLLFPVLSSIGFSFDLMANLGIYIFLLVLVI
                     GLFYEWKEGSLDWAQ"
     gene            14006..14359
                     /gene="ND3"
                     /locus_tag="ADP41_gp04"
                     /db_xref="GeneID:25020066"
     tRNA            14380..14447
                     /locus_tag="ADP41_gt22"
                     /product="tRNA-Ser"
                     /db_xref="GeneID:25020037"
     gene            14380..14447
                     /locus_tag="ADP41_gt22"
                     /db_xref="GeneID:25020037"
     CDS             14448..15512
                     /gene="ND2"
                     /locus_tag="ADP41_gp03"
                     /codon_start=1
                     /transl_table=5
                     /product="NADH dehydrogenase subunit 2"
                     /protein_id="YP_009158204.1"
                     /db_xref="GI:885000461"
                     /db_xref="GeneID:25020067"
                     /translation="MLSILPFGFLFIMVLGFGTLFSLSSVHWLGIWAGLEINLIAFIP
                     ILVYSKGIMSSESAVKYFIAQAMGSSFLILGSLIGFSPSFSWSFMDFSAYNCSVSLLM
                     INLALILKMGAFPLHYWLPSVMAGLQWMSCLVLVTWQKVAPVFLMMSFFEVSYMFWFA
                     LFMSLVGAGSSMMGGAGGIGQTQIRVLLAYSSIGHLGWIMFSIVFSSIAAKMYFFIYV
                     LISMGIFLNLWILDAKNVFNMKSFNQKFNVDVVNILVLLISLAGLPPLLGFVSKMIVI
                     MSCTNSYSFIFILSFLILGALMSLFYYLGLLFSLYFSHTSFLKIKPFLGSLKLILTNT
                     NILVINFLGVLIIIWLIGLF"
     gene            14448..15512
                     /gene="ND2"
                     /locus_tag="ADP41_gp03"
                     /db_xref="GeneID:25020067"
ORIGIN      
        1 atgcgatggt tattttcgac gaatcataag gatattggta ctctttatat tttatttgga
       61 gtatgatcag gtttagttgg ggctggtttg agtttgctta ttcgtgctga gttagggcaa
      121 cccggtgctc tattagggga tgatcaactt tataacgtta ttgttacagc tcatgctttt
      181 gtaatgattt ttttcttggt tatacctata ataattggtg gatttggtaa ctggttagtg
      241 ccattaatat taggagcccc tgatatggct tttccacgtc ttaataatat aagattttga
      301 ttgttaccac cttctctatt acttttatta tcgtctgctg ctgttgaaag cggtgctgga
      361 actgggtgaa cagtgtaccc tcctttagct ggtaatttag ctcatgcagg tggctctgtt
      421 gatttagcaa ttttttctct acatttagca ggagcttctt ctattttagg agcagtaaac
      481 tttattacaa cagtaattaa tatacgatga cgtggtatac aatttgaacg acttccatta
      541 tttgtatggt cagttaaaat tacagctatc ttattacttt tatcattacc agttcttgca
      601 ggtgctatta ccatattatt aactgatcga aatttcaata catctttttt tgacccagca
      661 gggggaggag atcctatttt atatcagcat ttattttgat tttttggtca tcctgaagta
      721 tatattttaa ttcttcctgg ctttgggata atttctcata ttgtaagtca tcattcttct
      781 aaaaaagaaa tttttggtac tttaggaata atttatgcta tattagctat tggtctttta
      841 ggttttattg tttgagccca tcatatattt acagttggta tggatgtaga tactcgagct
      901 tattttacag ctgctactat gattattgct gtaccaaccg gtattaaagt ttttagttga
      961 cttgctacta tttatggaag taaaattaaa tatgaaaccc caatactttg agctttagga
     1021 tttatttttt tatttacagt aggtgggtta acaggtattg tgttatcaaa ttcttcttta
     1081 gatattatat tacatgacac ttactatgta gtagctcatt ttcattatgt attatctata
     1141 ggggctgtat ttgccttatt tggggctttt aattattgat ttccacttct aagcggagtt
     1201 actttgcata gtcgttgaac aaaagttcac ttttatgtaa tgtttattgg agttaatata
     1261 actttttttc ctcagcattt cttaggctta agaggtatac cgcgtcgtta ttctgactat
     1321 ccagactgtt acactgaatg gaatgttatt tcttctatag ggtctatagt ttctttcacg
     1381 gctgttttgt actttatagt tattatttga gaagctttaa ttagccagcg aagtgtggtt
     1441 tgaaggctac atttagttac tgctttagaa tgagataata tcttacctgc agattttcat
     1501 aacgcaccag aaacaggtgc tttagttgta gtttaatttt aatttaaatt taattattta
     1561 agatatgagt ctatgaggcc aattaggatt tcaagatgca gcttctccat taatagaaga
     1621 attaattttt tttcatgatc acgcaatgac tattttaaca ttaattatta gtcttgtagg
     1681 ttatgctgct ttgtctttaa tattaaataa ttacacttgt cgttccttag ttgaaggaca
     1741 ggaaattgag actatctgaa ctattgtccc agctattatt ttaatttttt tagcccttcc
     1801 ttctttgcgt ttattatatc ttttggatga gattggagat tgtagactta caattaaaac
     1861 aattgggcat caatgatatt gaagttatga atactcggat tttttagata ttgaatttga
     1921 tgcttatata ttacccacgg atgagctaaa tattggggat tttcgtcttc tagaggtgga
     1981 ccatcgagta gttcttccta ttgatactga tattcgaaca ttaattacat ctgcagatgt
     2041 aattcattca tgagctgtac cttctttagg gattaaagct gatgccattc cggggcggtt
     2101 aaatcaagtt ggttttttta ttaaatatcc tggaattttt tttggacaat gttctgaaat
     2161 ttgtggggct aatcattctt ttatacctat tgtaattgaa gctgtaccgc taagtgtatt
     2221 tatggattga attattaaag tttctaaata gttataggat cataaattaa gaagttagtt
     2281 aaaaaataac attagattgt cagcctaaaa ttattaattt attttaatac tttttaatgc
     2341 cacagctttc acctttaaat tgaattatgc tttttatttt attttgattc attgtgggta
     2401 ttgtaaatat tctaatttgg tgaaatacta agagaacttt ttacataaat tataatgtca
     2461 aaaaagatgt tgaaaataaa tgactttgaa aataattaaa ctaactataa tataaaatgc
     2521 ttgttgatat tttttcgtcg tttgatgacc ataatcaggt ttttatatct atatattttt
     2581 ttacttgaat atttactttt tttattatct taatatttag aataacttat tggttttata
     2641 gtcctcgttg agagacaaga attaaaattt ttaaagttac tatttcatct caagtttttc
     2701 gttcatttgg tgctagatta ggtggtttta caagaataat ttctagttta tttttatttc
     2761 taattttttt aaatttatcg ggtttaatcc catacgtatt tagcccaact agtcatttag
     2821 ttgtttctct atctattggt ttacctatgt gattatgtct tattatatca gctgttatac
     2881 ataatttcag atctgttgtt gccagtttat taccaatagg agctcctgct gcattaaatc
     2941 cttttttagt tttagtagaa tctgtaagta ttcttgtgcg acctattacc ttatctgttc
     3001 gacttatagc taatataagt gctgggcata ttgttttaag acttgttgga aactatttaa
     3061 ctgctgcttt attttcagtc tctttgagaa ctatgtcatt actaatttta attcaagttt
     3121 tttatactat ttttgaattt ggtattggtt taattcaagc atatattttt tgtttattaa
     3181 ttacattata ttcagatgaa cacccacata actaggtaat tttttatcta ttaacatttt
     3241 atattataag agagaaatac tcatttttag ggtatgaacc taacagcttg tcctttagct
     3301 tatcttatat aatagagaaa aatctaatag tagtatacag agaagagtta acttcgttaa
     3361 tagatctaca gtctatcgct taaaactcag ccatcaagta taaatatata ataacatccc
     3421 ttaaaaattt cttatcttag aatttgcaat tctacatttt tgttattaaa ctataaggaa
     3481 atgtacaaga tttgaaatat gttttctctt taggctttga aggcccatgg tcttataacc
     3541 taaaatctta tgataataaa tttactagaa gaaatagtct ttcttaagga atcaaaaccc
     3601 tttgtgccaa acaccgctta gtaataagat aattacattt tttaaattta ttaatcttct
     3661 tacttggaag gtaagtgtac aattttatac ttaaaatgtt acaatatata atatataaac
     3721 tctatatttt tagtataaaa aatactcttt tgagatgaaa tttcaacgtg catatataca
     3781 ccataaaaac tttatagatg aataataaat gttaaggctt atttagtttc taattaattc
     3841 ctttaacaaa aaattgattt ggtcttagtc gtaataataa acaatatgaa cttagaaata
     3901 cacatggttc ttttagttgg ggtgaggtag ataaatgact ttttataaat taaaaattat
     3961 aaaaaaattt tttaactgag tattatctat gagataatgc taaaccaaaa cactaaccca
     4021 gtgacagata ttagttaatg agcgtaagct tgaactaggt tagtttaact atgcccggtt
     4081 aatatggtgc cagcatccgc ggttatacca tagggttaag ttatttttac aaggtaaaat
     4141 gattaaataa aagataagtc tatatagttt aaactttata ggtgaaattt gtaaagttta
     4201 taaattttta aattagactt atattattga agtcatgaaa ttttagatta aaactaggat
     4261 tagataccct attattctaa attataaacc tatttacctg agcactatga atagaagatt
     4321 ctgtgttaat ttaaaactca aaagacttgg cggtgtttta gacttttcag gggaacctgt
     4381 ctcttaatcg atagtccacg atagacctaa ctttatttta aggtatgtat accgtcgtca
     4441 gcaggtgact tttaaaaaaa taaaagttag cagataaaaa gattcgtttt ttatgtcaga
     4501 tcaaggtgca gctcataaaa aagtgaggat gggttacaat taataaaatt ttaatcacga
     4561 aaatgttgat gaaattcata tttgaaggag gacttgaaag taaaaattta attatataga
     4621 tgttttgaat atagctctga aacgtgcaca catcgcccgt cgctctcgtt gaaaaatgag
     4681 ataagtcgta acatagtaat ggtaacggaa gttgtcgtta gatgtaagac atagcatagt
     4741 tattaatgca tttcacttac actgaaaaca ggcttaaata aaagctgtct taaaataatt
     4801 ttaaagatat aatataattt ataaattaat aaaacattta tctattagta aaggtgatta
     4861 aaaatattat ttaaaataaa gtactgtaaa ggaatatata aaatttttat taagtagtat
     4921 attttacata ccttttgcat catggcttta caagaaaata tgaaactata ttcataacta
     4981 gaaatctaat gagctacttt gatttaaaat aatagtttaa tatcatgagt gtagcaaaac
     5041 tctattaaaa aattaaagtt gcagtgaaat tctattcgca ttagatgata gctagttctt
     5101 ctaaaaatat atataagtgt agtcttatat ctaaaatttt tttatgctta aaaagatttt
     5161 gatatatgat ctgtatattt aaggataagc ttaaatatta ttttaaaata aattaaaaaa
     5221 ttacttctaa gctcgaaatc agctatgatt aatgaaatcg ttatagatta ttaatttatg
     5281 taataagtat aataaatata tttattgtta tagaagcgaa taactaaatt ttatagttat
     5341 tatgtttatg ttaagatgag tatttatcta agtttaaata ttttacgatt taaattttaa
     5401 aatataaatt ttattcacat attttaaatc aatgaaagga actcggcaaa taataacttc
     5461 gcctgtttag caaaaacatg gctctttgct tattaactat aaagagtctg gcctgcccag
     5521 tgattttttt aacggccgcg gtactttgac cgtgcaaagg tagcataatc atttgcctta
     5581 taattgaagg ctagtatgaa aggtttaacg agagttaagc tgtctttttt tgtataaaat
     5641 gaaattaact tataagtgca aaggcttata tataactaaa agacaagaag accctattga
     5701 gcttatagaa atgttatgga gtaaagtata tgtaaaaatt ctaatctttt taggttttta
     5761 gttggggcga cttaggaatc aaaaaaactt cctagtatta aaatttactt ttatgtttta
     5821 tccaaaactt tttgattatc agaattagtt accataggga taacagcata atctttctta
     5881 ggagttctaa tcgaaagaaa ggattgtgac ctcgatgttg gactagaata tcctaaaggt
     5941 gcagaagttt ttgagggttg gtctgttcga ccattaataa ttctacatga tctgagttca
     6001 gaccggcgta agccaggtca gtttctatct ttagttactt taatagcttt agtacgaaag
     6061 gattaagcta gaggagtgat aaactcctat ttatgatatc tataataaga ttttgaaata
     6121 tataacaaaa atggcagata agtgcattag atttaggctc taaacataaa gacattttct
     6181 tttttttgta cagaaatggc agataagtgc attagattta agctctaaat ataaagatat
     6241 aagttctttt ttttgtaatg agttatcttt cggttgtatc atatgtgcta acttgtgtag
     6301 ttattttatt agcagttgct ttttttactc ttatagagcg taaagaatta agctatatac
     6361 aaattcgtaa aggacctaat aaagtgggtt ttataggtat cccacagcct attgctgatg
     6421 caataaaact tttagttaaa gaaattgcta aacctattat ggctaattct tttccttatt
     6481 ttattgctcc tatttttaga tttatcttgg ccttatttat atgacaatta tacccaagat
     6541 taagaagctt aagttatttt aaatttgggg ctttattttt tttatgtgta tctagtctaa
     6601 atgtatatgg cacattgctt gccggatgat cttcaaattc taaatatgct ttacttggaa
     6661 gccttcgagc tgttgcccag actatttctt atgaggtaag aatagcttta gtatttctat
     6721 ctccattatt tttagttggg attattaatt ttttagatgt atcagaattt caagattttt
     6781 tatgattagt atttatatta tgacctatag cttttgtatg atttgctact tgcgtagcag
     6841 aaaccaatcg tgcacctttt gattttgctg agggagagtc tgaattagta tcaggattta
     6901 acattgaata tagctcagca ggttttgctc ttatttttct tgccgaatat gctaatattt
     6961 tagttataag attatttagt gccattttgt tttttggagg aaatttttta tttcaatatg
     7021 ggcttgattt tttacttatt ataaaagttt tattcttttc ttttttgttt atttgggtac
     7081 gtgctagtta tccacgtttt cgctatgatt tgttaataag attaacttga aaaaaatttt
     7141 taccatttag attatcagct ctcttaatta ttttaagttt tttattttta ttagttatca
     7201 atatctcgga attatagttt aaatagaata ttggctttgg gagctaaaga tcaaaatatt
     7261 ttgtgttccg aatgagtata ttaatcctac ttagtttttc tttaactata acttttatat
     7321 taccccttat aactcaacca ttaaggctag gtttaattat tatgttatca actttattga
     7381 tatgcttatt ggcaggctta ttcttttctt cttgatacgc ttatatttta tttttaattt
     7441 atgtaggagg attattagta atatttattt atgtagctac tttgatgcca aatatgctat
     7501 ttataaataa tggttattta actttttttt ttgtttcaca aattctttta atatgggggt
     7561 tttcctctta tatttccaaa agcttgaaaa taactaatta caacgatttt actagttcta
     7621 ggatatctaa attatatgga ttggagctaa tctctccttc tttaatttct gtctttattg
     7681 gtttgagaat cgtactgctg ttaaatctaa ttgttgttgt aaagatttgt tattattatt
     7741 acggaagatt acgcacatat aattaactaa actataaaaa ttaatatgca aaaaccatta
     7801 cgaaaaaatc acccagtatt gaaaatcata aatggagctt taattgattt acctgcacct
     7861 tctaatctat caatttggtg aaattttggt tctttattag gtttatgtct tgtaattcaa
     7921 atcctaactg gattattttt agctatacat tatgttcctc atgttgattt agcatttagg
     7981 tctgttatcc atattatgcg cgatgtaaat tatggttgaa tcttacgaac tgttcatgca
     8041 aatggggctt ctttcttttt tatttgtcta taccttcatg taggtcgggg tttatattat
     8101 agttcttatc tctatataca tacatggaat attggagtta ttcttttatt cttaacaata
     8161 ggaactgctt ttttaggtta tgttttaccg tggggtcaaa tatccttttg aggagctact
     8221 gtaattacta atttactttc agctattcct tatataggaa aaagattagt agaatgagta
     8281 tgaggtggat ttgcagtaga taatgccact ctaacccgat tttttgcttt tcatttttta
     8341 tttcctttta taattgctgc attaacaatt ttacatttat tgtttcttca tgaaaccgga
     8401 tctaataatc ctctaggatt aaatagagat aatgaaaaag taccatttca tttttatttt
     8461 actttgaaag atacagttgg ttttattttt ttaatattag cacttttatc tattacaata
     8521 tttaacccac aaatactaac tgacccagaa aactttatcc cagcaaatcc tttaattact
     8581 cctgtccata ttcaaccaga atgatatttt ttatttgcat atgctattct tcgttcaatt
     8641 cctaataaac taggaggagt tattgctctt gttgtatctg tattaatttt atttttagct
     8701 ccatttttac acaaaggagt ttttcgttca ttatgctttt atcctttaag tcaaattata
     8761 ttttgaattt ttattaggat ttttatttta ttaacttgaa ttggaagatg cccagtagaa
     8821 gccccctatg agcaaattgg tcaggtccta actatttttt attttttata tttcttatta
     8881 ctaccattaa ttcaaaaatt atgagatatt gttttagatt tctaatttaa aatcagtggc
     8941 tgtccagggg aatatttgtc ttgaaaacaa attttatgtg ttcaattcac ttagtcactt
     9001 atattgtttt aaattataac agcaatagag atacatagta tcttttcttc ggtttacaag
     9061 accaatgcta caacatagct tcaattgcat gtgtaacata atataatatg atatgatatg
     9121 aggaactatt atttatttat aatcgctatg actggagtta gaaccggatt tatttcctta
     9181 atattgcaat ttaaacattt acttagtctt cttttaagat tagaagccat tactataaat
     9241 attttcattt taatatatag aagaagaaat atggttggtt cttctggatt ttctgcttta
     9301 attttaatta ctttaagagt atgtgaagct agcttgggta tatctatttt agtatctata
     9361 gtccaaagac acggaaatga ctacgtttcc agattttcta gtcaaaaatg ttagggctga
     9421 tttttgcgag aattatatta tttattattc aaaacttagg tatgtcttga tatataagat
     9481 tctggagatt attagtatta agactcctgt caattataca gttatatata cctttatttg
     9541 aattttcaat acaaaatata ttttttataa gtgacaatat tagttctact ttgatttcac
     9601 ttactttttg aatttcttct ataatgtttt tagctaggca atttgatatt aaaatctcca
     9661 taaattcaag aacaaaattt tccttatata ttttagctct taatttagca ttaattatag
     9721 ccttttctat aacaaatact ttaatattct attttatatt tgaagcatct ttaattccaa
     9781 cattaatatt aattttaggt tgaggttatc aaccagaacg actacaagca ggaatgtata
     9841 tggtattata cactgttaga gcttcacttc ctcttctatt aattcttctt tttgctaata
     9901 aatatattct atgttcttct attttatata actttattat tcaaataaaa gtctttaatg
     9961 ctataagatg aagatacata ttatttattt tatttaggtt cttagctttt ttagtaaaac
    10021 tccctgtttt ttcagttcat ttatgattac caaaggccca tgtagaagct cctgtagctg
    10081 ggtctataat ccttgcagct gttcttttaa aattaggaag ttatgggatt ttacgtattt
    10141 atcaatattt aaattttcaa tttagcttta gccttacttt attctccgtt ttagccttat
    10201 ggggaggtgt tttaactagt attatttgtt ttcggcaaat cgacttaaaa tctttgattg
    10261 cttattcatc agttgggcat atatcattag ttttagccgg cttattttct aataatccat
    10321 ggggttggac aggagctctt attataatga ttgctcatgg tttttgttct tctgctttat
    10381 ttatattagc aaattgtatt tatgaaaaaa cgcatacacg aagcctctac acaattaaag
    10441 gactcttact atccttacct attttatcac tttgatgatt tttattttct gttattaata
    10501 tagctgtacc tcctactatt aatctcttaa gagaaattat aatttttcca gccataatgt
    10561 tatttttaaa atatttaact ttatgtctta ttttaataag ttttttagct gctgtatata
    10621 gaatatatat atatacatca actcaacatg gtggaaatcc taaattttta gctccatacg
    10681 gagctcttag taatattaaa tctactgtgc taatactaca ttgaattcca ttaaattttt
    10741 ttattttaaa aacagaatta ttcttattta tataaatata ttaagttagt tcaatgtaga
    10801 acattagatt gtggatctaa aaataaaaga tttttactta atcatgaaca taaaatcctc
    10861 ttctattgcc tcttttcttt tactattgta cactttattt ttatctccgc taagactttc
    10921 cttttttata aaagaaaaat caattttggt tgattgaaca tttgcagaag ttagttcctg
    10981 ccacataaat ataacaatct tagtagatag aattagatta agatttagta atgttgtttg
    11041 ctttatttct gggtgtgttt tgctattctc ctctagctat atagcagcag atcctttttt
    11101 aaaacgattt acatgattag ttatactttt tgtaatatct ataaacctat tagtttttct
    11161 cccaagctta ccagctctac ttttaggctg agatggttta ggagttacat cttttgcttt
    11221 agtaatttat tatcaaaata ataaatcatt aggtgcaggt atattaactt tacttaccaa
    11281 tcgtgttggt gatgttataa ttttattatc aattggtctt ttagtactaa ttggaaattg
    11341 aaatatttct ttactttgaa attttccact tttattttta ttagttattg ccattatact
    11401 agcagggata actaaaagag cacaaatacc attttcaagc tggttgccag cggctatagc
    11461 tgctccaacc cctgtctcag ctttagttca ttcttcgact ttagttacag ctggggtttt
    11521 tcttttaatt cgattttacc ctaccttaag aataagagga ttttttaaag aaagtcttat
    11581 atttgttgca gttttaactt tgctaatagc aggaattggg gcaaactttg aaaacgattt
    11641 aaaaaaagta attgctttat ctacactaag tcaattaggt gttataataa tatcattagg
    11701 tatgggctta ccgaatttag ctttatttca tctttatact catgctttat ttaaagcttt
    11761 attatttctt tgtgcaggag ctattattca tggtagaaat aataatcaag atattcgaaa
    11821 aataggatta atcaggaaac aactaccatt aacagcaacc tgtataaaca ttgcaaattt
    11881 atctctttgt ggggctccct ttttaagcgg tttttattca aaagatctta ttttagaaat
    11941 agccttaatt tgcccaacaa attaccttat aattttaata atctttatgg ccacaggtat
    12001 gacagcagct tatacattac gtctttcatt ttccttatta tgaggggctc agaaaagagc
    12061 ctctttacat tcaaaacatg aagcagattc atatgtgaat acttcaactt gtgccttagc
    12121 aactatagct attgttagtg gtatattttt acagttagta tttttaccct tcgaaatatc
    12181 tagagcaatt ttaagaagct ttcaaaaaag aacaacgata ttagttatta taacaggtat
    12241 ttttctttcc ttactttttt gaaaactaga aattaatgaa tcagtaaaat ttaaaacttt
    12301 ctgttcttct atatgatttt tagtattatt atcaacacaa cctatgatta acttttctag
    12361 tgtttttggg agaaaattag taaaagtttc ggatcagggg tgaatagaaa ttttaggagg
    12421 acaaggaact tggaaaagaa gaaataaact tagaattata attcaaagca tacgaagagg
    12481 aatatacatc aatataattt ttatttcttt agccagaatc tttttaattt tactagtctc
    12541 ttatttacta taaactcaag tagcttaaaa ttttaaagca tagcactgaa gatgcaatga
    12601 tagttgttaa actctagagt agatactata atataaagat actataatat aaagatacta
    12661 taatataaag atactataaa ttatagtatc tttatattat agtatcttta tattatagta
    12721 tctttaatct ttataggtat aaatcttctt taaatagtaa ttataatgcg aaatccattt
    12781 catttggttg aatttagtcc atgaccttta actgcttctg ttggagcttt atttttgact
    12841 tctggtcttg caggttgaat acatggatat tcatttttaa ctcttagtct tggtttaatt
    12901 ttaattggtt ttactatatt tcaatgatga cgagacatca ttcgggaatc aactcttcag
    12961 ggatttcata caatacaagt atctaaaggt ttacgatgag gtataatttt atttattact
    13021 tctgaggttt gctttttttt tgcatttttt tgagcttttt ttcacagtag tttagcccct
    13081 agaactgatt taggatcttg ttggcctcct ttaggtattc atgctttaaa tccttttgaa
    13141 gtgcctttat taaatactgg tgtattgctt gcatctggag ttactgtcac ttgggcgcat
    13201 catgcattaa tagagggaaa tttaaaggag gccttgcaag gcttattagc tacggtgatc
    13261 ttaggtattt attttacttt tttacaggct ggggaatatt atgaggcttc atttactatt
    13321 gctgatggtg tttatggctc tacattcttt gttgctactg gatttcatgg tcttcacgta
    13381 ttaattggtt catcattttt attggtgtgt ttaatgcgtg tttgattaca gcatttttct
    13441 acaggtcatc attttggatt tgaagcagct gcttgatatt gacattttgt tgatgttgtt
    13501 tgattatttt tgtatctatc tatctattga tgaggagcat aaaaagtttt aataatgtta
    13561 tttagtataa agtaaaaata aatatatttc tatagatgac tgagatttaa gtgttagatt
    13621 tttaatctaa aaacggcgta taattgtctc tatggtatta tacaggttca atacggttta
    13681 atattttaag tttaaaaagt ttgatttgcg ttcaagtaat agattatatt atctttagac
    13741 cacatattat gtaattttaa ctttacatta atttatgtat aaaaagcgag aaatttgcat
    13801 ttggtttcgg cccaaatttt ttaggtgtaa gtcctttttt atattattaa atgaaagcca
    13861 aagagaggcg tctagctgtt aattagaaaa atatatttat tttaatattc atttagtaat
    13921 agagttttag atgctagcat tacgccggat gagcgggaat cattgatgtt gatttatata
    13981 taagatttat ttctttttaa tgctaatggt aagctcattg ataaacagaa tcgttgcttg
    14041 ttttttatct agagttgtaa tatgcttagg atgaatttta gcaaaacgtg caattaaaga
    14101 tcgtgagaag atgtcggctt ttgagtgtgg ttttgaccct attaagtctg ctcgatctcc
    14161 attttctctt cgtttttttt tattggctat tattttttta atctttgatg ttgaaattgt
    14221 tttgcttttt ccagttttgt ctagaattgg attttctttt gatttgatag ctaatttagg
    14281 gatttatatt tttttattag tattagtaat tggtttgttt tacgaatgga aagaaggatc
    14341 tttagattga gctcaataat taaaatgtaa atatagtata gaaaaaacta ggagtaaaat
    14401 agggctgcta actttatttt gggttgttca attcaatcct ttttcttatg ttatcaattc
    14461 ttccttttgg ttttttattt attatggtac taggttttgg aactttattt tcattatctt
    14521 cagtacattg attaggtatc tgagcagggt tagaaattaa tttaattgct tttattccta
    14581 ttttagttta tagaaaagga attataagga gagaatcagc tgtgaaatat tttattgctc
    14641 aagcaatagg atctagtttt ttaattttag gtagactaat tggttttagc cctagatttt
    14701 cttgaagttt tatggatttt tctgcttata actgttctgt cagtctatta ataattaatt
    14761 tggccttaat tttaaagata ggagcgtttc cattgcatta ttgattgcct agcgtaatgg
    14821 ctggattaca atgaatatct tgcttggttt tggttacttg acagaaagtg gctcctgttt
    14881 ttttaataat atcttttttt gaggttagat atatgttttg gtttgcttta tttataagac
    14941 tagtaggggc aggctcgaga ataataggtg gtgctggcgg gattgggcaa acacaaattc
    15001 gggttctttt agcttactct tccattgggc atctaggatg gattatattt tctattgtat
    15061 ttaggagaat tgctgcgaag atatattttt ttatttatgt tttaatttca ataggaattt
    15121 ttttgaattt atgaattctt gatgctaaaa acgtatttaa tataaaatct tttaatcaaa
    15181 agtttaatgt agatgttgtg aatattttag tgttattaat ttccttggct ggtcttcccc
    15241 ctttattagg ttttgtttcc aaaataattg ttattataag atgtactaat agttacagtt
    15301 ttatttttat tttaagattt ttaattttag gtgctttaat aagcttattt tattatttag
    15361 gtttactttt ttctctctat tttagacata cctctttttt gaaaattaaa ccttttttag
    15421 gtagtttaaa attgatttta actaatacta atattttggt gattaacttt ttaggagttt
    15481 taattattat ttgactaatt gggctatttt aataaa
//
