# Supplementary material for: Relation between mitochondrial DNA hyperdiversity, mutation rate and mitochondrial genome evolution in Melarhaphe neritoides (Gastropoda: Littorinidae) and other Caenogastropoda
Source: Sci Rep. 2018 Dec 19;8:17964. doi: 10.1038/s41598-018-36428-7 (PMC6299273; doi:10.1038/s41598-018-36428-7)
Supplement: Supplementary file 3 — Supplementary Dataset 1 [file 41598_2018_36428_MOESM3_ESM.zip › Potamopyrgus antipodarum NC_020790.gb]

LOCUS       Potamopyrgus_ant       15110 bp    DNA     linear   INV 31-JAN-2018
DEFINITION  Potamopyrgus antipodarum clone Waik37 mitochondrion, complete
            genome.
ACCESSION   NC_020790
KEYWORDS    RefSeq.
SOURCE      mitochondrion Potamopyrgus antipodarum
  ORGANISM  Potamopyrgus antipodarum
            Eukaryota; Metazoa; Lophotrochozoa; Mollusca; Gastropoda;
            Caenogastropoda; Hypsogastropoda; Littorinimorpha; Truncatelloidea;
            Hydrobiidae; Tateinae; Potamopyrgus.
REFERENCE   1  (bases 1 to 15110)
  AUTHORS   Neiman,M., Hehman,G., Miller,J.T., Logsdon,J.M., Jr. and
            Taylor,D.R.
  TITLE     Accelerated mutation accumulation in asexual lineages of a
            freshwater snail
  JOURNAL   Mol. Biol. Evol. 27 (4), 954-963 (2010)
  PUBMED    19995828
REFERENCE   2  (bases 1 to 15110)
  CONSRTM   NCBI Genome Project
  TITLE     Direct Submission
  JOURNAL   Submitted (08-APR-2013) National Center for Biotechnology
            Information, NIH, Bethesda, MD 20894, USA
REFERENCE   3  (bases 1 to 15110)
  AUTHORS   Neiman,M., Hehman,G., Miller,J., Logsdon,J. and Taylor,D.
  TITLE     Direct Submission
  JOURNAL   Submitted (23-SEP-2009) Biology, University of Iowa, 143 BB, Iowa
            City, IA 52242, USA
COMMENT     REVIEWED REFSEQ: This record has been curated by NCBI staff. The
            reference sequence is identical to GQ996430. COMPLETENESS: full
            length.
FEATURES             Location/Qualifiers
     source          1..15110
                     /organism="Potamopyrgus antipodarum"
                     /organelle="mitochondrion"
                     /mol_type="genomic DNA"
                     /db_xref="taxon:145637"
                     /clone="Waik37"
     CDS             1..1536
                     /gene="COX1"
                     /codon_start=1
                     /transl_table=5
                     /product="cytochrome c oxidase subunit I"
                     /protein_id="YP_007627225.1"
                     /db_xref="GI:476507760"
                     /db_xref="GeneID:15089204"
                     /translation="MRWLFSTNHKDIGTLYILFGMWSGLVGTALSLLIRAELGQPGAL
                     LGDDQLYNVIVTAHAFVMIFFLVMPMMIGGFGNWLVPLMLGAPDMAFPRLNNMSFWLL
                     PPALLLLLSSAAVESGAGTGWTVYPPLSGNIAHAGGSVDLAIFSLHLAGVSSILGAVN
                     FITTVINMRWRGMQFERLPLFVWSVKITAILLLLSLPVLAGAITMLLTDRNFNTAFFD
                     PAGGGDPILYQHLFWFFGHPEVYILILPGFGMISHIVSHYSTKKETFGTLGMIYAMLA
                     IGVLGFIVWAHHMFTVGMDVDTRAYFTAATMIIAVPTGIKVFSWLATIHGAKIKYETP
                     MLWALGFIFLFTMGGLTGIVLSNSSLDIMLHDTYYVVAHFHYVLSMGAVFALFGAFNY
                     WFPLLTGVTLHSRWTKAHFFIMFIGVNVTFFPQHFLGLSGMPRRYSDYPDCYTKWNVV
                     SSIGSMISFVAVLYFMVIVWEALVSQRKVVWSTHLSTALEWDNILPSDFHNAPETGAL
                     VVA"
     gene            1..1536
                     /gene="COX1"
                     /db_xref="GeneID:15089204"
     CDS             1564..2250
                     /gene="COX2"
                     /codon_start=1
                     /transl_table=5
                     /product="cytochrome c oxidase subunit II"
                     /protein_id="YP_007627226.1"
                     /db_xref="GI:476507761"
                     /db_xref="GeneID:15089192"
                     /translation="MSLWGQLGFQDAASPLMEELIFFHDHAMMILTLIVSLVGYAAFS
                     LMLNKFSCRSLVEGQEIETIWTIVPAIILVFLALPSLRLLYLLDEVGDCSLTVKSIGH
                     QWYWSYEYSDFLNIEFDSYMIPTDDLESGDFRLLEVDHRVVLPTHTDIRVLVTSADVI
                     HSWTVPSLGVKADAIPGRLNQLSFFIKYPGVFYGQCSEICGANHSFMPIVVEAVPLEN
                     FMTWVVNASE"
     gene            1564..2250
                     /gene="COX2"
                     /db_xref="GeneID:15089192"
     tRNA            2249..2316
                     /product="tRNA-Asp"
     CDS             2317..2475
                     /gene="ATP8"
                     /codon_start=1
                     /transl_table=5
                     /product="ATP synthase F0 subunit 8"
                     /protein_id="YP_007627227.1"
                     /db_xref="GI:476507762"
                     /db_xref="GeneID:15089193"
                     /translation="MPQLSPLNWVFLFILFWSSVILVSILIWWSKKTIFSPEVASKST
                     LEENKWNW"
     gene            2317..2475
                     /gene="ATP8"
                     /db_xref="GeneID:15089193"
     CDS             2478..3173
                     /gene="ATP6"
                     /codon_start=1
                     /transl_table=5
                     /product="ATP synthase F0 subunit 6"
                     /protein_id="YP_007627228.1"
                     /db_xref="GI:476507763"
                     /db_xref="GeneID:15089194"
                     /translation="MLVDIFSSFDDNNQVFMSLYFLMWGFSLLTVLLFSSSYWLTVPR
                     YDTIVKMFKETVTSQIFRSFGFNMGGFINIVTGLFLFLIFMNLSGLIPYVFSTTSHLA
                     VSLSLGLPLWLSLIISAIFFNPSSVVAGLLPMGAPAPLNPFLVIIETVSILVRPITLS
                     VRLTANMSAGHIVLTLVGNYLTASFFMSSMFSMLLLISIQVLYTIFEFGISLIQAYIF
                     CLLITLYSDEHHH"
     gene            2478..3173
                     /gene="ATP6"
                     /db_xref="GeneID:15089194"
     tRNA            complement(3203..3268)
                     /product="tRNA-Met"
     tRNA            complement(3271..3337)
                     /product="tRNA-Tyr"
     tRNA            complement(3343..3406)
                     /product="tRNA-Cys"
     tRNA            3408..3473
                     /product="tRNA-Trp"
     tRNA            3474..3536
                     /product="tRNA-Gln"
     tRNA            complement(3537..3602)
                     /product="tRNA-Gly"
     tRNA            complement(3608..3675)
                     /product="tRNA-Glu"
     rRNA            3747..4613
                     /product="s-rRNA"
                     /note="12S ribosomal RNA"
     tRNA            4612..4675
                     /product="tRNA-Val"
     rRNA            4657..6038
                     /product="l-rRNA"
                     /note="16S ribosomal RNA"
     tRNA            6016..6083
                     /product="tRNA-Leu"
     tRNA            6084..6152
                     /product="tRNA-Leu"
     CDS             6153..7094
                     /gene="ND1"
                     /codon_start=1
                     /transl_table=5
                     /product="NADH dehydrogenase subunit 1"
                     /protein_id="YP_007627229.1"
                     /db_xref="GI:476507764"
                     /db_xref="GeneID:15089195"
                     /translation="MYLSLVSCLFTYICVLLAVAFFTLLERKGLSYMQIRKGPNKVGI
                     AGLPQPLADAAKLLTKEIAKPTSANYSPYFLAPVFSFILALLLWQLYPSLYSSGYFKW
                     GILFFLCVSSLNVYGTLLAGWASNSKYALLGSLRAIAQTISYEVSMALTLLFPLFTLA
                     TLSFIELSESQESIWLSFLMLPVSFIWFVTCIAETNRAPFDFAEGESELVSGFNIEYG
                     AAGFALIFLAEYANILVMSLFSAILFFGGTSNFFFFSDIAFTLKILFFAFLFIWVRAS
                     YPRFRYDLLMSLTWKAFLPVALAALALIFSLSYFLYF"
     gene            6153..7094
                     /gene="ND1"
                     /db_xref="GeneID:15089195"
     tRNA            7095..7163
                     /product="tRNA-Pro"
     CDS             7164..7670
                     /gene="ND6"
                     /codon_start=1
                     /transl_table=5
                     /product="NADH dehydrogenase subunit 6"
                     /protein_id="YP_007627230.1"
                     /db_xref="GI:476507765"
                     /db_xref="GeneID:15089196"
                     /translation="MTASSLLALGLCSSLMFPLMTQPLSLGLSIMISTLFMCMLCAML
                     ISSWYAYILFLIYVGGLLVMFAYVAALSPNVLFSSMNAVIFFLLVFIPATLIFFNYHF
                     VDVSLLETFNFWAESKKLKSYGIELVSPYYISILVALGTILLLNLIVVVKICFYQRSS
                     LRPFKQYA"
     gene            7164..7670
                     /gene="ND6"
                     /db_xref="GeneID:15089196"
     CDS             7663..8802
                     /gene="CYTB"
                     /codon_start=1
                     /transl_table=5
                     /product="cytochrome b"
                     /protein_id="YP_007627231.1"
                     /db_xref="GI:476507766"
                     /db_xref="GeneID:15089197"
                     /translation="MRSPIRKIHPVLKIVNGALVDLPAPANLSIWWNFGSLLGLCLGI
                     QLVTGLFLAMHYTAHVDLAFSSVIHISRDVNYGWLLRALHANGASWFFICIYLHIGRG
                     MYYGSYVNQHTWNIGVILLFLTMATAFLGYVLPWGQMSFWGATVITNLLSAVPYVGKM
                     LVEWVWGGFAVDSATLTRFFTFHFLVPFIIAALTVLHLLFLHETGSNNPLGLNSDGEK
                     TPFHSYYSFKDLVGFIVLMFFLSLLVLFSPQLLTDPENFIPANPLVTPIHIQPEWYFL
                     FAYAILRSIPNKLGGVIALVMSVAILFIIPLTHLGKFRSMAFYPLSQVLFWTFIGMFA
                     ILTWIGACPVEAPYEQIGQVFTVSYFLYFIINPISQIVWDKILDF"
     gene            7663..8802
                     /gene="CYTB"
                     /db_xref="GeneID:15089197"
     tRNA            8803..8866
                     /product="tRNA-Ser"
     tRNA            complement(8867..8934)
                     /product="tRNA-Thr"
     CDS             8943..9239
                     /gene="ND4L"
                     /codon_start=1
                     /transl_table=5
                     /product="NADH dehydrogenase subunit 4L"
                     /protein_id="YP_007627232.1"
                     /db_xref="GI:476507767"
                     /db_xref="GeneID:15089198"
                     /translation="MSVFYLTMLSSLGFFMALITLSLQHKHLLSVLLSLEAATMNLFI
                     MLFSTSNNILFSGETALILITLGACEASLGLSILVSMIRARGNDYVSSFSSHKC"
     gene            8943..9239
                     /gene="ND4L"
                     /db_xref="GeneID:15089198"
     CDS             9233..10609
                     /gene="ND4"
                     /codon_start=1
                     /transl_table=5
                     /product="NADH dehydrogenase subunit 4"
                     /protein_id="YP_007627233.1"
                     /db_xref="GI:476507768"
                     /db_xref="GeneID:15089199"
                     /translation="MLGLLLSNLSMFLFLFSVKMSWYTKIWALSLISLLSIFHLYTPT
                     YSYESINFYMTQDSMSTILISLTFWISLMMMIASQNSIKFPKNSSSLFSFFLISLNLI
                     LITTFLMTNILHFYFMFEASLIPILLIILGWGYQPERLQAGMYMMIYTVAASLPLLLT
                     IMWAAQKQHSFNMLMSSMLRTEAVNFGLFWAYNFLSLLIFTAFLVKLPMFSVHLWLPK
                     AHVEAPVAGSMVLAAILLKLGGYGIFRVYQYFNYYMSTISIFIFSLALWGGVLTSIVC
                     FRQVDFKSLIAYSSIGHMSLMLAGAFSNSSWGWAGGLVLMVSHGFCSSALFALANYTY
                     EKTHTRSLLLSKGMLMLIPILSLWWFMFSVINMAAPPSINLLGEIMIFPSTIFSSSYY
                     LPSLGLMSFLAALYSMYLYTASQHGGNPKYTKPFLALKPTALSLFFLHWIPANILILK
                     SELIFLWV"
     gene            9233..10609
                     /gene="ND4"
                     /db_xref="GeneID:15089199"
     tRNA            10611..10674
                     /product="tRNA-His"
     CDS             10675..12393
                     /gene="ND5"
                     /codon_start=1
                     /transl_table=5
                     /product="NADH dehydrogenase subunit 5"
                     /protein_id="YP_007627234.1"
                     /db_xref="GI:476507769"
                     /db_xref="GeneID:15089200"
                     /translation="MFSKLKSSSISALFLLTYSLILAPWTCFFVMNQPIYLLEWNIIN
                     ISSCTMTLTIILDMISLSFSNVVCLISGCVMLFSSSYMSHDPFLKRFIWLVMLFVLSM
                     NMLVFISSLPAILLGWDGLGIVSFALVIYYQNMKSLGAGMLTVLANRIGDVMILISIG
                     ILVLQGHWIIVSMWDFHLSAYVVLTITIAAMTKSAQIPFSAWLPAAMAAPTPVSALVH
                     SSTLVTAGVFLLIRFSPFLSQSSLFQPSLLFISVLTLLMAGIGANYENDLKKIIALST
                     LSQLGVMMMSLGMNMVYLSLFHLYTHALFKALLFLCAGMIIHNNLNGQDIRSMGLISK
                     QAPVTVACLNIANLSLCGAPFLSGFYSKDLILETSLASPTSGLMVLLIFLATGMTAAY
                     SLRLSFCSLWSNMKTPPLHAKTEKDPYVNWATTVLTLAAIVAGALFQSIFLPFSLEPF
                     ILPTMYKFLTIIVILLGLFLSATFWEADFFPKKMNKIKFFFTTMWFLAPISAQPLTKF
                     SMLLGTNLMKSVDQGWLEILGGQGAFASASKGFMMNQKFQIKSFNFFILNMLFFVMMI
                     LLLMKI"
     gene            10675..12393
                     /gene="ND5"
                     /db_xref="GeneID:15089200"
     tRNA            12394..12460
                     /product="tRNA-Phe"
     CDS             12504..13283
                     /gene="COX3"
                     /codon_start=1
                     /transl_table=5
                     /product="cytochrome c oxidase subunit III"
                     /protein_id="YP_007627235.1"
                     /db_xref="GI:476507770"
                     /db_xref="GeneID:15089201"
                     /translation="MGRNPFHLVEFSPWPLTGSMGALFLTSGLAGWMHGYSYMTLVLG
                     VVLIIITMIQWWRDVIREATYQGLHTTQVSKGLRWGMILFIASEVCFFFAFFWAYFHS
                     SLAPTMEIGSCWPPTGIIPLNPFEVPLLNTGVLLASGVTVTWAHHGLMEGDRTAGLQG
                     LAATVALGVYFTCLQAMEYYEASFTIADGAYGSTFFVATGFHGLHVLIGSTFLMVCLG
                     RVWLQHFSTGHHFGFEAAAWYWHFVDVVWLFLYLSIYWWGY"
     gene            12504..13283
                     /gene="COX3"
                     /db_xref="GeneID:15089201"
     tRNA            13293..13361
                     /product="tRNA-Lys"
     tRNA            13362..13429
                     /product="tRNA-Ala"
     tRNA            13430..13498
                     /product="tRNA-Arg"
     tRNA            13505..13570
                     /product="tRNA-Asn"
     tRNA            13572..13638
                     /product="tRNA-Ile"
     CDS             13640..13993
                     /gene="ND3"
                     /codon_start=1
                     /transl_table=5
                     /product="NADH dehydrogenase subunit 3"
                     /protein_id="YP_007627236.1"
                     /db_xref="GI:476507771"
                     /db_xref="GeneID:15089202"
                     /translation="MLSSFLSGAIAVSLSIVVMLLGWILSKRAISDREKNSPFECGFD
                     PIKSARLPFSLRFFLLAIIFLIFDVEIVLLFPILVSMFGSFSLKILVGCSIFLVILIV
                     GLFHEWNEGSLDWAQ"
     gene            13640..13993
                     /gene="ND3"
                     /db_xref="GeneID:15089202"
     tRNA            13994..14061
                     /product="tRNA-Ser"
     CDS             14062..15102
                     /gene="ND2"
                     /codon_start=1
                     /transl_table=5
                     /product="NADH dehydrogenase subunit 2"
                     /protein_id="YP_007627237.1"
                     /db_xref="GI:476507772"
                     /db_xref="GeneID:15089203"
                     /translation="MYSSLPFSLSFLSLMAFGTLFSISSSYWLGIWAGLEINLIGFLP
                     LLVYQKTMSESESAVKYFIIQAMGSSLLMFGSLLIYSLFFTWEIFDYTEKWVTGFMVI
                     SMGLMMKMGVFPFYFWLPSVMAGLSWFSCLLLATWQKIAPLFLMISFLDGGLMYWIII
                     LFCLLSVGSSFVGGFGGMNQTQLRALVAYSSIGHLGWMLFAILHSSWAMKVYLSIYIL
                     ISFCIFMGLWYSNLKTLNSSLSNTLSMSSIMIMFLSLGGLPPMLGFISKWIVISSGTA
                     LTLWGFLMLLVMGSVMSLFYYLSLIFSLFLSSFKNKKAINKTFFKAAPAVVFGLFLNI
                     FGGVLLFFGDFL"
     gene            14062..15102
                     /gene="ND2"
                     /db_xref="GeneID:15089203"
ORIGIN      
        1 atgcgttggt tattttcaac aaatcataaa gatattggta ctttgtatat tttatttggt
       61 atatgatctg gactagtagg tacagctttg agtttattga ttcgagcaga gttaggacaa
      121 ccgggtgcct tattagggga cgatcagctt tataacgtta ttgttactgc tcacgctttt
      181 gttataattt ttttcttggt tatacccata atgattggag gttttggtaa ttgactagtt
      241 cctctaatac taggggctcc tgatatggct tttcctcgtt taaacaatat gagattttgg
      301 ttattgcctc ctgctttgct attgctgcta tcttctgctg cagttgaaag tggggctggt
      361 actggatgaa ctgtatatcc cccattatca ggtaatatcg ctcatgccgg gggatcagtt
      421 gatttagcta ttttttcatt acacttggct ggtgtttctt ctattttagg tgcagtaaac
      481 tttattacaa cagtaattaa tatacgttgg cgtggaatac aattcgagcg tcttccgtta
      541 tttgtttggt ctgttaaaat tacagctatt ttactcctgc tttctttacc tgtcttagca
      601 ggggctatta caatactatt aacggatcga aatttcaata ctgctttttt tgatcctgct
      661 ggaggtggtg atcctatcct ttatcagcac ttattctggt tttttggaca tccagaagta
      721 tatattttaa ttttgcctgg atttggaatg atttctcaca ttgtaagtca ttattcaact
      781 aagaaagaga cttttggaac tttaggaatg atctatgcaa tgcttgccat tggtgtgttg
      841 ggctttattg tctgagcaca tcacatgttt actgtcggga tggatgtaga tacccgtgcg
      901 tacttcactg ccgcaactat aattattgct gttcctacag ggattaaggt gtttagctga
      961 cttgctacta ttcatggagc taaaatcaaa tacgaaactc ctatgttgtg agctttagga
     1021 tttatttttc tattcactat aggagggtta acaggaattg tgttatcaaa ctcttcttta
     1081 gatattatgc tccatgacac ttactacgta gttgctcatt ttcattacgt tctttcaatg
     1141 ggggctgtgt ttgctctatt tggagctttt aattactgat ttcctttgtt aacaggggtt
     1201 acactgcact cccggtgaac aaaagcccat ttttttatta tatttattgg tgtaaacgta
     1261 acgttcttcc cacaacactt tttaggccta agcgggatgc ctcgacgata ttcagactat
     1321 cctgattgtt atactaaatg aaatgtagtt tcatctattg ggtctatgat ttcttttgta
     1381 gctgttctat actttatggt tattgtatga gaggctcttg tatcacaacg aaaagtagtt
     1441 tgaagtactc acctgagaac agcacttgaa tgggataaca ttcttcctag agacttccat
     1501 aacgctcctg agacaggggc ccttgtggtt gcttaaaatc atcaattaat aaatacttaa
     1561 gatatgagtc tatgaggaca actaggattt caagatgcgg catctccgct aatagaagag
     1621 ctgatctttt ttcatgatca tgctataata attttaactc tgattgttag cttagtcggt
     1681 tacgctgcct tttcccttat attaaacaaa ttttcttgcc gctctctagt agaaggtcaa
     1741 gaaattgaaa caatttgaac tattgtacca gctattattt tagtcttttt agctttgcca
     1801 tctttacgtc ttttatacct actcgatgag gtaggagact gtagtttgac tgtaaaaagt
     1861 attggacacc aatgatattg aagatatgaa tattcagatt ttttaaatat tgaatttgac
     1921 tcatatatga ttccaacaga cgacttagaa agaggggact tccgtctctt agaagtggac
     1981 catcgagttg ttttaccaac acatacggat attcgggttt tggtaacgtc cgcagatgtt
     2041 attcattctt gaactgtacc aagattagga gttaaggcag atgcaattcc aggtcggctt
     2101 aatcaactta gtttctttat taaataccct ggagtttttt acgggcaatg ttcagaaatt
     2161 tgcggggcta accactcatt tatacctatt gtagtagagg ctgtaccttt agaaaacttt
     2221 ataacatggg ttgttaatgc ctcggaataa agaattagtt aaggataata ttagattgtc
     2281 agtctaaagt aactaattta agtttagtat tctttaatgc ctcaactctc cccactgaac
     2341 tgagtttttt tatttattct tttttgatct tctgtaatct tagtttctat tttgatttgg
     2401 tgatctaaga aaactatttt ttctcctgaa gttgcaagga agtctacttt agaagaaaat
     2461 aaatgaaact gataagaatg cttgtagaca ttttttcttc ttttgatgat aataaccaag
     2521 tttttatgtc tttatatttt ttaatatggg ggttttcttt attaactgta ttacttttta
     2581 gttcttctta ctgactaacg gttcctcgtt acgatactat tgttaaaatg tttaaagaga
     2641 ctgttacttc acaaattttt cgttcttttg gctttaacat ggggggattt attaatattg
     2701 taacaggact gttccttttt ttaattttta taaacttaag tggtcttatc ccttatgttt
     2761 ttagcactac gagacattta gcagtctctc tttcactggg gttgcctttg tggctttctc
     2821 ttattatttc tgccattttc tttaacccga gatctgttgt cgctggcctt ctacctatgg
     2881 gagctccggc accattaaat ccatttcttg tcattattga gaccgtcaga attttagttc
     2941 gcccaattac gctttctgtt cgactaactg caaatatgag agcagggcat attgttttaa
     3001 cattagttgg aaactattta actgcaagat tttttatatc ttcaatattt tctatactgc
     3061 ttttaatcag cattcaggtc ctgtatacaa tttttgagtt tggtattagc ctcattcaag
     3121 cttatatttt ttgtttatta atcactctat attcagatga gcaccatcac taattaatta
     3181 aaaactaata ttattaaagt ttctgtaaaa gagggctcct catttttggg gtatgaaccc
     3241 aacagcttaa catttagctt attttacatc tttgccaggg agaacttaac tccgtaggta
     3301 gatctacagt ctactgccta tgctcagcca ccgacataca taactcacca gaaagttatt
     3361 tcattttcga atttgcactt cgatgtttta attaaactat agtgggtcaa ggtttaaaaa
     3421 tttattttta tgttgagctt tgaaggctca tagtttactt aacttaaaac cttactagga
     3481 ggtaaagctc ctctcttaag aaatcaaaat tcttcgtgcc cttacaccgc ttgtaatatc
     3541 tcttttaaat ttatttaatc tttttgcttg gaaggcaaat gtactcagca tactcaagag
     3601 atcctggtat ttttgataaa atatttttta ttcctctagg atgaaaacct agtgtgacgc
     3661 ttacaccaca aaaacctttt aatactcaaa aacttgagtc ttaaaaatta tgtatttttt
     3721 agaaagcaat cttgttatac tacatagtag tgtttggctc tggctcacat atataataaa
     3781 gatgaatgaa tacacatggt ttttttagaa agaggtgagg aaatttaata agtaaagcta
     3841 atttaagatt gttttattta ttatttaaaa tattataatt tacataatgt ttagtaacga
     3901 cccactaact ccagtgtcag agattagaga agagcgaaag cttgttctag attagtctat
     3961 ttagcttggt aaacttggtg ccagcatccg cggttagacc acgaagttaa gttatatttt
     4021 aaggtaaaaa ggcagttata tttataatta agttttttaa gtttatgttg aggggtaaaa
     4081 tccaaaaaca taagttaaaa tcttataaaa cttacacaat tgactctgcg aaaattttga
     4141 gggaaactgg gattagatac cccactattc tttaaaataa atcagaacta ccaggggact
     4201 acgaataata atttaaattt aaaacccaaa gggcttggcg gtgttttaga ctacttaggg
     4261 gagcttgttt cataatcgac aatccacgat aaacctaacc tccttttgct ttcagtatgt
     4321 ataccgttgt cgtcaggtaa cttttaaaaa taaaaaagct agcaaataag ctttaagctt
     4381 acacgtcaaa tcaaggtgca gcctacaagg aggagagaat gagctacaat taaaacttat
     4441 aatatgaata aaacttagaa atagaatttg aaggaggact taaaagtaaa aaagtaaaca
     4501 taaaaactct ttgaatttag ctctgaaacg tgcacacatc gcccgtcgct ctcgttgaaa
     4561 aatgagataa gtcgtaacac agcaggggta acggaagttg tccctaggcg aaagaacata
     4621 gcataaatta atgcatttca cttacactga aaaaataccc agagggttgt ttttaacaat
     4681 attttaacta aaattgctat tatatttatt ttcatagaaa catctattag ttaagtaaag
     4741 gcgattaaaa ttttattttt aaaagttatt aagtactgta aaggaataaa attaattcta
     4801 tgaaagcagc caataaaggc gtaccttttg catcatggtt tagctagaat tctctgaaaa
     4861 ttcaaaatct cgaagtttga tgagctactt taaaatttat attagtaagc caaaagtggg
     4921 tgttgcaaaa ccctttagaa attttaaagt agaaattaga ttttattcgt atcaaacgat
     4981 agctagtttt cttataaaag catataagtg ctaaaattta aatatttagt taaaaaaatt
     5041 taataactaa tataagaaat tttaaaggct cttgaggata agctcaaaag catattaaat
     5101 tgaagcatca aaacacttaa aaaaatttag gcttgaaatt ggccatgatt ttaaatttgt
     5161 tataaattat tttactataa gtgtataata actaagcttg actataataa gaaatatttt
     5221 tatgactaat taaaaatatt ttaatgctaa aatgagtatt aaatatttat aaaagtttat
     5281 tatcttaaaa taaacacaaa attaagttat tttgataaaa ttattgaaag gaactcggca
     5341 aattttgttt cgcctgttta tcaaaaacat cgctctttga aattaataca taaagagtcg
     5401 agcctgccca gtgatatata tttaacggcc gcggtactct gaccgtgcaa aggtagcata
     5461 atcatttgcc ttataattga aggctagtat gaatggtttg acgaaaacaa tactgtctct
     5521 ctctaatttt atagaacttg atttttaggt gaagaagcct aaataaaatt gaaagacaag
     5581 aagaccctat cgagcttaaa aaaattttgt taaaataaaa tggctataaa agaacatctg
     5641 taccaaaaaa ttttagttgg ggcgactaag gaacatacaa agcttccacc acagtaataa
     5701 aggcttttta gctatgatcc aaaatctttg attaaaaaaa ttagttaccg tagggataac
     5761 agcataatct tttttgagag ttcttatcga aaaaaaggtt tgtgacctcg atgttggact
     5821 agaatatcct aaatgatgca gaagtcttta agggttggtc tgttcgacca ctaatattct
     5881 acatgatctg agttcagacc ggcgtgagcc aggtcagttt ctatcttcaa ttatatgttt
     5941 ttaacctagt acgaaaggat cgggtaaaaa taaaagttat taatggagat ttagtataaa
     6001 gctaattaag aatttataaa gatggcagaa aagtgcatta ggtttaagcc ctaaatataa
     6061 agatttaatt tcttttcttt ataataaagg tggcagaata tatgcattgg gcttaggact
     6121 caaatataaa gattaaaatt ctttctttta taatgtacct atccttagtt tcttgtttgt
     6181 tcacatatat ttgtgtatta ttagcagtcg ctttttttac tcttttggaa cgaaaaggct
     6241 tatcctatat gcaaattcga aaaggaccaa ataaggtagg aattgccgga ctaccccaac
     6301 cactggctga tgcagcaaaa cttttaacta aagaaattgc taagccaact agcgctaact
     6361 actctcctta ttttttagcc ccggttttta gctttatttt agctttatta ttatggcaat
     6421 tatatcctag cctatactct tcaggctact tcaaatgagg gattcttttc tttttatgtg
     6481 tctcaagatt aaatgtttat ggaacccttc tcgcaggatg agcctcaaac tcaaaatacg
     6541 ctcttttagg gagattacga gcgatcgctc aaacgatttc atatgaggtg agtatggctc
     6601 tgactttatt atttccatta tttacgctag ctactttaag gtttatcgag cttagagaaa
     6661 gccaggaaag tatttggcta tctttcttaa tacttccggt ttcttttatt tggttcgtga
     6721 cctgtattgc tgaaacaaac cgggccccat tcgactttgc agagggagaa tcggagctgg
     6781 tttctgggtt caatattgag tatggagcag ccggttttgc actaattttc ttagcagagt
     6841 atgccaatat tcttgtaata agactttttt ccgcaatcct tttctttggg ggtacttcta
     6901 actttttttt ctttagagat attgctttca cattaaaaat tttatttttt gcctttcttt
     6961 ttatctgggt ccgagcaagc tacccacgat tccgatatga tttattaata tccctaactt
     7021 gaaaagcttt tcttcctgtt gccctggctg ctttagcttt aattttctct ttatcctatt
     7081 ttctttattt ttagcagggt agtagtttaa caaaaatatt agcattggaa gctaaagact
     7141 aggtaatcaa acctacacct tgaatgacag caagaagttt attggctctg gggctctgct
     7201 ctagcttaat gtttcctctt ataactcaac ctctgaggct tgggctaaga attatgattt
     7261 caacactatt catgtgtatg ctttgtgcaa tgttaatttc tagctgatat gcatatattt
     7321 tatttttaat ttatgtcggt gggttgttag taatatttgc gtatgttgca gctttatccc
     7381 ctaatgtcct cttttctagt ataaatgcag tcattttttt ccttttagta tttattcctg
     7441 ctacattaat tttttttaac taccattttg tagacgttag actgctggaa acttttaact
     7501 tctgagcgga atcaaagaaa ttaaagagct acggaatcga acttgtatct ccttattata
     7561 tttctatttt agtagcctta ggcaccattt tattgttaaa cttgattgtg gtggtaaaaa
     7621 tttgctttta tcaacgttcc tcattgcgtc cttttaagca atatgcgtag accaattcga
     7681 aaaattcacc cagtactaaa aattgtaaat ggagcactag ttgacttacc agctcctgct
     7741 aatttgtcaa tttgatgaaa tttcggttct ttattaggac tttgtttagg aatccaactt
     7801 gtaacaggac tatttttagc aatgcactac acagcacacg tagatctcgc ttttagttcg
     7861 gtaattcata tttctcgtga tgttaactat ggctggctac ttcgtgccct acacgcaaat
     7921 ggggctagtt gattctttat ttgtatttat ttacatattg gtcgaggaat atattatgga
     7981 tcatatgtaa accagcacac ttgaaacatt ggagtaattc ttctcttttt aactatggcc
     8041 actgcttttt taggttatgt tttaccttgg ggccaaatat ccttctgagg ggcaactgtt
     8101 attactaacc ttctgtctgc tgtcccctat gtcggaaaaa tgttagttga gtgggtttga
     8161 gggggatttg ctgtagacag tgcaacttta acccgattct ttacctttca ttttttagtt
     8221 ccttttatta ttgcagcttt aactgtgtta catttattat ttttacatga gacaggatct
     8281 aataatcctt tagggctaaa cagagacggt gaaaaaacac catttcattc atattataga
     8341 tttaaagatt tagtcggctt tattgtttta atattttttc tttctctatt agtgctgttt
     8401 tcaccgcagc tcttaacaga cccagaaaat tttattccag caaaccccct agttactcct
     8461 atccacattc agccagaatg atatttttta tttgcttatg ctattcttcg ctcaatccca
     8521 aacaagctag gtggtgttat tgcattagta atatctgtag cgatcttatt tattatcccg
     8581 ctgacacact taggaaaatt tcgatcgata gctttttatc cgcttagcca agtactcttt
     8641 tgaacgttta ttgggatatt tgcaatccta acgtgaattg gggcatgccc tgtagaagct
     8701 ccgtatgagc aaattgggca agttttcaca gtctcttatt ttttatactt tatcatcaat
     8761 cctatttctc agattgtatg ggataaaatt ttagattttt aaggctgttc ccaggggtca
     8821 tttgtcttga aaacaaatta aaagtgttca attcacttag cagcctagca acaagaaaat
     8881 ttttttcgtc tttggcttac aagaccagtg ctttatatac taagctattg ttgcagcaag
     8941 atatgagagt attttattta actatactta gttctttagg gttttttatg gctttaatca
     9001 ctttgtcgct tcagcataaa catcttttaa gcgttttact aaggttagaa gcagcaacca
     9061 taaatctttt tatcatgctt ttttcaacct caaataatat tttatttagt ggagaaacag
     9121 ccttaatctt aattacttta ggtgcctgtg aagccagctt aggtctatca attctagttt
     9181 ctataattcg agcccgcgga aatgattacg tatcaagatt ttcctcacat aaatgttagg
     9241 gctactactt tccaacttaa gtatgtttct tttcttattt tccgtaaaaa tatcctggta
     9301 cactaaaatt tgagctttat ccttaatcag gttgctttcc attttccatc tatacacccc
     9361 aacatattcg tacgagagga ttaattttta tatgacacaa gattcaatat ctactatttt
     9421 aatttctctt acattttgga tttcactaat aataataatt gcaagccaaa atagaattaa
     9481 atttccaaaa aactctagca gtctattttc tttcttttta atctctttaa atctaatttt
     9541 aattactact tttctaataa caaacattct gcatttttat tttatgtttg aagcttcttt
     9601 aattcccatt ctactgatca ttcttgggtg gggatatcag cctgagcgcc ttcaagcagg
     9661 tatatatata ataatttata cagtagctgc ttccttacca ctacttttaa ctatcatgtg
     9721 agctgcccag aaacaacatt ctttcaatat attaataaga aggatacttc ggacagaagc
     9781 tgttaacttc gggctatttt gggcctataa tttcctaaga ctactaattt tcactgcttt
     9841 tctagtgaag ctaccaatat tttcagtcca cctatgactt cctaaagctc atgttgaagc
     9901 cccagtagct gggtcaatag ttctggctgc aattctttta aaactaggag gatatggcat
     9961 ttttcgagtt tatcaatatt ttaattatta cataagaact atttcaattt ttattttttc
    10021 tctcgcctta tgaggaggtg tgctaacaag gattgtatgt tttcgacaag ttgattttaa
    10081 gtctttaatt gcatattctt ctattggtca catatctctt atgctagcag gagctttttc
    10141 aaactcttct tgagggtggg ccggcggact tgttttaata gtctcccatg ggttttgttc
    10201 atccgcacta tttgctctgg ctaattatac atatgaaaaa actcacactc ggagtctcct
    10261 tttaagtaaa gggatattaa tactaattcc aattctgtcc ctttggtgat ttatgtttag
    10321 tgttattaat atggcagctc ctcccagtat taatctctta ggcgagatta tgatttttcc
    10381 ctctacaatt tttagttcta gttattacct cccttctctt gggctaatga gattcttagc
    10441 tgctctctac agcatatatc tatatacagc aagtcagcat ggaggtaatc ctaagtatac
    10501 aaaaccgttt ttggccttaa aaccaactgc tctgtcgctt tttttcctac actgaattcc
    10561 tgcaaatatt cttattttaa aaagtgagct catctttctt tgagtttaag gttaagttag
    10621 tttaataaaa atatcagctt gtggatctga agataaaaac tattttactt aaccatgttt
    10681 tcaaaattaa aatcttcatc aattagcgct ttatttctgc tgacgtatag tttgatttta
    10741 gccccatgaa cttgtttttt tgttataaat cagcccattt atcttcttga atgaaatatt
    10801 attaatatca gctcttgcac cataaccctg actattattt tagatataat tagtttaagt
    10861 tttagaaacg tagtctgcct tatttcaggc tgtgtaatgc ttttttcctc aagctatata
    10921 tcacatgacc cgtttttaaa acgttttatt tggctagtaa tactttttgt gctttcaata
    10981 aacatgcttg tatttatttc tagtctcccg gcaattttat taggttgaga tggcctcgga
    11041 attgtttcct ttgctttggt tatttattac cagaacataa agtctttagg cgccgggata
    11101 ctaactgtac ttgcaaaccg aattggtgac gtaataattt taatctctat tggtatttta
    11161 gtacttcaag gccactgaat tatcgtttct atgtgagact ttcatctatc agcatatgtt
    11221 gtcctaacaa ttactattgc tgccataact aaaagagcgc aaattccttt ttccgcctgg
    11281 cttccggctg ctatagcagc ccccacacca gtttcagctc tagtgcattc ttctactctt
    11341 gtcaccgcag gagttttttt gcttattcgt ttttctccat tcttatctca aagcaggctt
    11401 tttcagccat cattgttatt catttcagtt ctaacacttc tcatagcagg aattggggct
    11461 aactatgaga atgatcttaa aaaaatcatt gccctttcta ccttaagcca gctaggagtg
    11521 ataataatga gacttggtat aaatatggta tacctttctt tgtttcacct atatacacat
    11581 gctttattta aagcccttct atttttatgt gccggaataa ttattcacaa taatttaaat
    11641 gggcaagaca tccgatctat ggggctaatc tcaaaacaag ccccggtaac agtagcatgt
    11701 ttaaatattg ctaatctttc tttatgtggg gctcccttcc tgagggggtt ttattcaaaa
    11761 gatctcattt tagaaacctc gttagcatcc ccaacaaggg gactaatagt tcttttaatt
    11821 ttcctagcta cagggatgac agcagcctac tccctacgtt tgtctttttg ttctctatga
    11881 agaaatataa aaaccccccc acttcatgca aagactgaaa aggacccata tgtcaactga
    11941 gctacaactg tcctaacctt agccgcaatt gtagcaggag ctttatttca atctattttt
    12001 ctcccatttt ccctagaacc tttcatttta cccactatat ataaatttct aacaatcatt
    12061 gtaattcttt taggtctatt cttatctgct actttctgag aggctgattt ttttccaaaa
    12121 aaaataaaca aaatcaagtt tttctttaca acaatatgat ttttagcccc aatttcagca
    12181 cagcctttaa ctaagttctc tatgctgtta ggtacaaact taataaaatc cgtagatcag
    12241 ggctgactag aaatcttagg aggtcaagga gcattcgcct cagcctccaa aggatttata
    12301 ataaaccaaa aatttcaaat taagtccttc aattttttta tcctaaacat gttatttttt
    12361 gttataataa ttttacttct tatgaaaatt taaatttcaa tagcttataa atagagcatg
    12421 gcactgaaga tgccagggaa gcagctactg ctttgaaata accagcgcgc gctggtgttt
    12481 tttgctcata aaaaattata tttatgggac gtaacccctt tcatttagtc gaatttagtc
    12541 cttgaccttt aacagggtct ataggagctt tatttttaac ttctggcttg gctggctgga
    12601 tacacggata ttcatatata actttagttt taggtgtggt tttaattatt attacgataa
    12661 ttcaatggtg acgagatgtt attcgggaag cgacatatca aggtcttcat acaacccagg
    12721 tgtctaaagg tcttcgttgg ggtataattt tatttattgc gtctgaggtg tgtttcttct
    12781 ttgctttctt ctgagcttac ttccatagaa gcttggcccc tacaatagag attggctctt
    12841 gttggcctcc tacaggtatt attccgctaa atccatttga agttcctttg cttaatacag
    12901 gggtcttact tgcttctggt gtaactgtta cctgagctca tcatggtcta atagaaggag
    12961 accgaacggc cggacttcag ggactagcag caactgttgc tttgggggtt tatttcactt
    13021 gtcttcaggc tatagagtat tatgaagcat cttttacaat tgctgatgga gcctatgggt
    13081 caaccttttt tgttgcaacg ggatttcatg ggttacatgt attaattgga agtacttttt
    13141 taatggtttg tttaggtcgg gtatgactgc agcacttctc tacagggcac catttcggat
    13201 tcgaagccgc tgcatgatac tggcattttg tagatgttgt ttggttgttt ttgtatctgt
    13261 ctatctattg atgagggtac taataattta attcctaaat gactgagtca aagtgttaga
    13321 cttttaatct aaatacggca gttagttttc ttgcctttag gggcttagta ctttaagcta
    13381 aaagacttga tttgcattca aaaaataaat ctttaggatt tttaagccag tataaaaagc
    13441 gaaaaatttg catacggttt cggcccgtaa gttagaggtg aaattccttt tttatactcc
    13501 agtttaaacg gaggccaaat agaggtgcct agctgttaat taggagattg tagttattct
    13561 acccgtttag tggcgctacg ccggagtgaa cggaaatcat tgatgttgat taatatggga
    13621 ttattatctc tagtgctaaa tgcttagaag ttttttaagg ggagctattg ctgttagttt
    13681 atctattgta gttatattgt tgggttgaat tctttcgaag cgggctattt cagaccgtga
    13741 gaagaattcc ccatttgagt gtggattcga tcctatcaaa tcagcacgtt tacctttttc
    13801 attacgattt tttctattag ccattatttt tttaattttt gatgtagaaa ttgtattatt
    13861 atttcctatt ttagttagta tatttggcag gtttagacta aagattttgg ttggctgttc
    13921 tatttttttg gtaattttaa ttgttgggtt atttcacgag tgaaatgagg ggtctttaga
    13981 ctgagctcaa taaagaaaaa acttggagta aagcagggct gctaaccttg ctttgggtag
    14041 ttcgatttta tcctttttct tatgtataga agacttcctt ttaggctaag atttctttca
    14101 ctcatggcgt ttggaacttt attttcaatt tcttcctcat actgattagg catttgagca
    14161 ggtttagaaa tcaacttaat tgggttttta cccttgttgg tataccagaa aacaatatca
    14221 gaaagcgagt cagctgtaaa atattttatt attcaagcga taggatcaag tttattaata
    14281 tttgggagat tgctaattta tagcttattt tttacgtgag aaatttttga ttatacagag
    14341 aaatgagtta ctgggtttat ggttatttct atgggactaa taataaaaat gggcgtgttt
    14401 ccgttttatt tttggttacc ttctgttatg gccggtcttt cttgattttc ctgcttatta
    14461 ttagctacgt ggcaaaaaat tgcccctcta tttctaatga tttcttttct tgacgggggc
    14521 ttaatatact gaattattat tttattttgc ttattaagtg tcggatctag gttcgttggg
    14581 ggattcggag gaataaacca aacccagctt cgtgccttgg tagcttactc ttctattggc
    14641 catttagggt ggatgctatt tgctatttta catagaagtt gagcaataaa ggtgtacctg
    14701 tctatttata ttttaatttc tttttgtatt tttatgggct tatgatacag gaacttaaaa
    14761 actttaaatt ctagattaag aaatacttta agtataagaa ggattataat tatgttttta
    14821 tctttaggcg ggttgccccc tatgttgggg tttatctcta aatgaattgt tattagttcc
    14881 gggaccgctt taacactttg aggctttttg atgctcttag ttatagggtc tgtaataagg
    14941 ttgttttact acctaagatt aattttttct ttgtttttat cttcttttaa aaataaaaaa
    15001 gctattaata aaactttttt caaagccgct ccagcggtgg tttttggttt gtttttaaat
    15061 atttttggcg gtgttttatt attcttcgga gattttttat aaatgtatta
//
