# Supplementary material for: Relation between mitochondrial DNA hyperdiversity, mutation rate and mitochondrial genome evolution in Melarhaphe neritoides (Gastropoda: Littorinidae) and other Caenogastropoda
Source: Sci Rep. 2018 Dec 19;8:17964. doi: 10.1038/s41598-018-36428-7 (PMC6299273; doi:10.1038/s41598-018-36428-7)
Supplement: Supplementary file 3 — Supplementary Dataset 1 [file 41598_2018_36428_MOESM3_ESM.zip › Potamopyrgus estuarinus NC_021595.gb]

LOCUS       Potamopyrgus_est       15120 bp    DNA     linear   INV 31-JAN-2018
DEFINITION  Potamopyrgus estuarinus mitochondrion, complete genome.
ACCESSION   NC_021595
KEYWORDS    RefSeq.
SOURCE      mitochondrion Potamopyrgus estuarinus
  ORGANISM  Potamopyrgus estuarinus
            Eukaryota; Metazoa; Lophotrochozoa; Mollusca; Gastropoda;
            Caenogastropoda; Hypsogastropoda; Littorinimorpha; Truncatelloidea;
            Hydrobiidae; Tateinae; Potamopyrgus.
REFERENCE   1  (bases 1 to 15120)
  AUTHORS   Neiman,M., Hehman,G., Miller,J.T., Logsdon,J.M., Jr. and
            Taylor,D.R.
  TITLE     Accelerated mutation accumulation in asexual lineages of a
            freshwater snail
  JOURNAL   Mol. Biol. Evol. 27 (4), 954-963 (2010)
  PUBMED    19995828
REFERENCE   2  (bases 1 to 15120)
  CONSRTM   NCBI Genome Project
  TITLE     Direct Submission
  JOURNAL   Submitted (27-JUN-2013) National Center for Biotechnology
            Information, NIH, Bethesda, MD 20894, USA
REFERENCE   3  (bases 1 to 15120)
  AUTHORS   Neiman,M., Hehman,G., Miller,J., Logsdon,J. and Taylor,D.
  TITLE     Direct Submission
  JOURNAL   Submitted (23-SEP-2009) Biology, University of Iowa, 143 BB, Iowa
            City, IA 52242, USA
COMMENT     PROVISIONAL REFSEQ: This record has not yet been subject to final
            NCBI review. The reference sequence is identical to GQ996415.
            COMPLETENESS: full length.
FEATURES             Location/Qualifiers
     source          1..15120
                     /organism="Potamopyrgus estuarinus"
                     /organelle="mitochondrion"
                     /mol_type="genomic DNA"
                     /db_xref="taxon:268618"
     CDS             1..1536
                     /gene="COX1"
                     /codon_start=1
                     /transl_table=5
                     /product="cytochrome c oxidase subunit I"
                     /protein_id="YP_007697656.1"
                     /db_xref="GI:517501623"
                     /db_xref="GeneID:16016724"
                     /translation="MRWLFSTNHKDIGTLYILFGMWSGLVGTALSLLIRAELGQPGAL
                     LGDDQLYNVIVTAHAFVMIFFLVMPMMIGGFGNWLVPLMLGAPDMAFPRLNNMSFWLL
                     PPALLLLLSSAAVESGAGTGWTVYPPLSGNIAHAGRSVDLAIFSLHLAGVSSILGAVN
                     FITTVINMRWRGMQFERLPLFVWSVKITAILLLLSLPVLAGAITMLLTDRNFNTAFFD
                     PAGGGDPILYQHLFWFFGHPEVYILILPGFGMISHIVSHYSTKKETFGTLGMIYAMLA
                     IGVLGFIVWAHHMFTVGMDVDTRAYFTAATMIIAVPTGIKVFSWLATIHGAKIKYETP
                     MLWALGFIFLFTMGGLTGIVLSNSSLDIMLHDTYYVVAHFHYVLSMGAVFALFGAFNY
                     WFPLLTGVTLHSRWTKAHFFIMFIGVNVTFFPQHFLGLSGMPRRYSDYPDCYTKWNVV
                     SSIGSMISFVAVLYFMIIVWEALVSQRKVVWSTHLSTALEWDNILPSDFHNAPETGAL
                     VVA"
     gene            1..1536
                     /gene="COX1"
                     /db_xref="GeneID:16016724"
     CDS             1564..2250
                     /gene="COX2"
                     /codon_start=1
                     /transl_table=5
                     /product="cytochrome c oxidase subunit II"
                     /protein_id="YP_007697657.1"
                     /db_xref="GI:517501624"
                     /db_xref="GeneID:16016712"
                     /translation="MSLWGQLGFQDAASPLMEELIFFHDHAMMILTLIVSLVGYAAFS
                     LMLNKFSCRSLVEGQEIETIWTIVPAIILVFLALPSLRLLYLLDEVGDCSLTVKSIGH
                     QWYWSYEYSDFLNIEFDSYMIPTDDLESGDFRLLEVDHRVVLPTHTDIRVLVTSADVI
                     HSWTVPSLGVKADAIPGRLNQLSFFIKYPGIFYGQCSEICGANHSFMPIVVEAVPLEN
                     FMTWVVNVSE"
     gene            1564..2250
                     /gene="COX2"
                     /db_xref="GeneID:16016712"
     tRNA            2249..2316
                     /product="tRNA-Asp"
     CDS             2317..2475
                     /gene="ATP8"
                     /codon_start=1
                     /transl_table=5
                     /product="ATP synthase F0 subunit 8"
                     /protein_id="YP_007697658.1"
                     /db_xref="GI:517501625"
                     /db_xref="GeneID:16016713"
                     /translation="MPQLSPLNWVFLFILFWSSVILVSILIWWSKKTIFSPEVASKST
                     LEENKWNW"
     gene            2317..2475
                     /gene="ATP8"
                     /db_xref="GeneID:16016713"
     CDS             2478..3173
                     /gene="ATP6"
                     /codon_start=1
                     /transl_table=5
                     /product="ATP synthase F0 subunit 6"
                     /protein_id="YP_007697659.1"
                     /db_xref="GI:517501626"
                     /db_xref="GeneID:16016714"
                     /translation="MLVDIFSSFDDNNQVFMSLYFLMWGFSLLTVLLFSSSYWLTVPR
                     YDSIIKTFKETVTSQIFRSFGFNMGGFINVVTGLFLFLIFMNLSGLIPYVFSTTSHLA
                     VSLSLGLPLWLSLIISAIFFNPSSVVAGLLPMGAPAPLNPFLVIIETVSILVRPITLS
                     VRLTANMSAGHIVLTLIGNYLTASFFMSSVFSMLLLVSIQVLYTIFEFGISLIQAYIF
                     CLLITLYSDEHPH"
     gene            2478..3173
                     /gene="ATP6"
                     /db_xref="GeneID:16016714"
     tRNA            complement(3203..3268)
                     /product="tRNA-Met"
     tRNA            complement(3270..3336)
                     /product="tRNA-Tyr"
     tRNA            complement(3342..3405)
                     /product="tRNA-Cys"
     tRNA            3407..3472
                     /product="tRNA-Trp"
     tRNA            3473..3535
                     /product="tRNA-Gln"
     tRNA            complement(3536..3601)
                     /product="tRNA-Gly"
     tRNA            complement(3607..3674)
                     /product="tRNA-Glu"
     rRNA            3675..4611
                     /product="s-rRNA"
                     /note="12S ribosomal RNA"
     tRNA            4611..4674
                     /product="tRNA-Val"
     rRNA            4675..6015
                     /product="l-rRNA"
                     /note="16S ribosomal RNA"
     tRNA            6015..6082
                     /product="tRNA-Leu"
     tRNA            6083..6151
                     /product="tRNA-Leu"
     CDS             6152..7093
                     /gene="ND1"
                     /codon_start=1
                     /transl_table=5
                     /product="NADH dehydrogenase subunit 1"
                     /protein_id="YP_007697660.1"
                     /db_xref="GI:517501627"
                     /db_xref="GeneID:16016715"
                     /translation="MYLSLISCLFTYICVLLAVAFFTLLERKGLSYMQIRKGPNKVGI
                     AGLPQPLADAAKLLTKEIAKPTSANYSPYFLAPVFSFILALLLWQLYPSLYSSGYFKW
                     GILFFLCVSSLNVYGTLLAGWASNSKYALLGSLRAIAQTISYEVSMALILLFPLFMLA
                     TLSFIELSESQESIWLSFLMLPVSFIWFVTCIAETNRAPFDFAEGESELVSGFNIEYG
                     AAGFALIFLAEYANILVMSLFSAVLFFGGTSNFFFFSDIAFTLKILFFAFLFIWVRAS
                     YPRFRYDLLMSLTWKAFLPVALAALALIFSLSYFLYF"
     gene            6152..7093
                     /gene="ND1"
                     /db_xref="GeneID:16016715"
     tRNA            7094..7162
                     /product="tRNA-Pro"
     CDS             7163..7669
                     /gene="ND6"
                     /codon_start=1
                     /transl_table=5
                     /product="NADH dehydrogenase subunit 6"
                     /protein_id="YP_007697661.1"
                     /db_xref="GI:517501628"
                     /db_xref="GeneID:16016716"
                     /translation="MTASSLLALGLCSSLMFPLMTQPLSLGLSIMVSTLFMCMLCAML
                     ISSWYAYILFLIYVGGLLVMFAYVAALSPNVLFSSMNAIIFFLLVLIPATLIFFNYHF
                     VDVSLLETFNFWAESKKLKSYGIELVSPYYISILVALGTILLLNLIVVVKICFYQRSS
                     LRPFKQYA"
     gene            7163..7669
                     /gene="ND6"
                     /db_xref="GeneID:16016716"
     CDS             7662..8801
                     /gene="CYTB"
                     /codon_start=1
                     /transl_table=5
                     /product="cytochrome b"
                     /protein_id="YP_007697662.1"
                     /db_xref="GI:517501629"
                     /db_xref="GeneID:16016717"
                     /translation="MRSPIRKIHPVLKIVNGALVDLPAPANLSIWWNFGSLLGLCLGI
                     QLVTGLFLAMHYTAHVDLAFSSVIHISRDVNYGWLLRALHANGASWFFICIYLHIGRG
                     MYYGSYVNQHTWNIGVILLFLTMATAFLGYVLPWGQMSFWGATVITNLLSAVPYVGKM
                     LVEWVWGGFAVDSATLTRFFTFHFLVPFIIAALTVLHLLFLHETGSNNPLGLNSDGEK
                     TPFHSYYSFKDLVGFIVLMFFLSLLVLFSPQLLTDPENFIPANPLVTPVHIQPEWYFL
                     FAYAILRSIPNKLGGVIALVMSVAILFIIPLTHLGKFRSTAFYPLSQVLFWTFIGMFA
                     ILTWIGACPVEAPYEQIGQVFTVSYFLYFIINPVSQIAWDKILDF"
     gene            7662..8801
                     /gene="CYTB"
                     /db_xref="GeneID:16016717"
     tRNA            8802..8866
                     /product="tRNA-Ser"
     tRNA            complement(8867..8934)
                     /product="tRNA-Thr"
     CDS             8943..9239
                     /gene="ND4L"
                     /codon_start=1
                     /transl_table=5
                     /product="NADH dehydrogenase subunit 4L"
                     /protein_id="YP_007697663.1"
                     /db_xref="GI:517501630"
                     /db_xref="GeneID:16016718"
                     /translation="MSVFYLTMLSSLGFFMALVALSLQHKHLLSVLLSLEAATMNLFI
                     MLFSTSNNILFSGETALILITLGACEASLGLSILVSMIRARGNDYVSSFSSQKC"
     gene            8943..9239
                     /gene="ND4L"
                     /db_xref="GeneID:16016718"
     CDS             9233..10609
                     /gene="ND4"
                     /codon_start=1
                     /transl_table=5
                     /product="NADH dehydrogenase subunit 4"
                     /protein_id="YP_007697664.1"
                     /db_xref="GI:517501631"
                     /db_xref="GeneID:16016719"
                     /translation="MLGLLLSNVSMFFFLFSMKMSWYTKIWALSLISLLSIFHLYTPT
                     YSYEGINFYMTQDSMSTILISLTFWISLMMMIASQNSVKFPKNSSNLFSFFLISLNLI
                     LITTFLMTSILHFYFMFEASLIPILLIILGWGYQPERLQAGMYMMIYTVAASLPLLLT
                     IMWAAQKQHSFNMLMSSMLRTEAVNFGLFWAYNFLSLLIFTAFLVKLPMFSVHLWLPK
                     AHVEAPVAGSMVLAAILLKLGGYGIFRVYQYFNYYMSTISIFIFSLALWGGVLTSVVC
                     FRQVDFKSLIAYSSIGHMSLMLAGAFSNSSWGWAGGLVLMVSHGFCSSALFALANYTY
                     EKTHTRSLLLSKGMLMLVPILSLWWFMFSVINMAAPPSINLLGEIMIFPSTIFSSSYY
                     LLSLGLMSFLAALYSMYLYTASQHGGNPKYMKPFLALKPTALSLLFLHWVPANILILK
                     SELIFFWV"
     gene            9233..10609
                     /gene="ND4"
                     /db_xref="GeneID:16016719"
     tRNA            10611..10674
                     /product="tRNA-His"
     CDS             10675..12393
                     /gene="ND5"
                     /codon_start=1
                     /transl_table=5
                     /product="NADH dehydrogenase subunit 5"
                     /protein_id="YP_007697665.1"
                     /db_xref="GI:517501632"
                     /db_xref="GeneID:16016720"
                     /translation="MFSKLKSSSISALFLLTYSLILAPWTCFFVMNQPVYLLEWNIIN
                     ISSCTMTLTIILDMISLSFSNVVCLISGCVMLFSSSYMSHDPFLKRFIWLVMLFVLSM
                     NMLVFISSLPAILLGWDGLGIVSFALVIYYQNMKSLGAGMLTVLANRIGDVMILISIG
                     ILVLQGHWIIVSMWDFHLSAYVVLTITIAAMTKSAQIPFSSWLPAAMAAPTPVSALVH
                     SSTLVTAGVFLVIRFFPFLSQSSLFQPSLLFISVLTLLMAGIGANYENDLKKIIALST
                     LSQLGVMMMSLGMNMVYLSLFHLYTHALFKALLFLCAGMIIHNNLNGQDIRSMGLISK
                     QAPVTVACLNIANLSLCGAPFLSGFYSKDLILETSLASPTSGLMVLLIFLATGMTAAY
                     SLRLSFCSLWSNMKTPPLHAKTEKDPYVNWATTILTLAAIVAGALFQSIFLPFSPEPF
                     ILPTMYKFLTIIVILLGLFLSATFWEADFFPKKMNKIKFFFTTMWFLAPISAQPLTKL
                     SMLLGTNLMKSVDQGWLEILGGQGAFASVSKGFVVNQKFQIKSFNFFILNMLFFVMMI
                     LLLMKV"
     gene            10675..12393
                     /gene="ND5"
                     /db_xref="GeneID:16016720"
     tRNA            12394..12460
                     /product="tRNA-Phe"
     CDS             12505..13284
                     /gene="COX3"
                     /codon_start=1
                     /transl_table=5
                     /product="cytochrome c oxidase subunit III"
                     /protein_id="YP_007697666.1"
                     /db_xref="GI:517501633"
                     /db_xref="GeneID:16016721"
                     /translation="MGRNPFHLVEFSPWPLTGSMGALFLTSGLAGWMHGYSYMTLVLG
                     VVLIIITMIQWWRDVIREATYQGLHTTQVSKGLRWGMILFIASEVCFFFAFFWAYFHS
                     SLAPTMEIGSCWPPTGIIPLNPFEVPLLNTGVLLASGVTVTWAHHGLMEGDRTAGLQG
                     LAATVALGAYFTCLQAMEYYEASFTIADGAYGSTFFVATGFHGLHVLIGSTFLMVCLG
                     RVWLQHFSTGHHFGFEAAAWYWHFVDVVWLFLYLSIYWWGY"
     gene            12505..13284
                     /gene="COX3"
                     /db_xref="GeneID:16016721"
     tRNA            13294..13364
                     /product="tRNA-Lys"
     tRNA            13363..13430
                     /product="tRNA-Ala"
     tRNA            13431..13499
                     /product="tRNA-Arg"
     tRNA            13506..13571
                     /product="tRNA-Asn"
     tRNA            13573..13639
                     /product="tRNA-Ile"
     CDS             13641..13994
                     /gene="ND3"
                     /codon_start=1
                     /transl_table=5
                     /product="NADH dehydrogenase subunit 3"
                     /protein_id="YP_007697667.1"
                     /db_xref="GI:517501634"
                     /db_xref="GeneID:16016722"
                     /translation="MLSSFLSGAIAVGLSIVVMLLGWVLSKRAISDREKNSPFECGFD
                     PIKSARLPFSLRFFLLAIIFLIFDVEIVLLFPVLVSMFGSFSLKILIGCSIFLVILIV
                     GLFHEWNEGSLDWAQ"
     gene            13641..13994
                     /gene="ND3"
                     /db_xref="GeneID:16016722"
     tRNA            13995..14062
                     /product="tRNA-Ser"
     CDS             14063..15117
                     /gene="ND2"
                     /note="TAA stop codon is completed by the addition of 3'
                     Aresidues to the mRNA"
                     /codon_start=1
                     /transl_except="(pos:15116..15117,aa:TERM)"
                     /transl_table=5
                     /product="NADH dehydrogenase subunit 2"
                     /protein_id="YP_007697668.1"
                     /db_xref="GI:517501635"
                     /db_xref="GeneID:16016723"
                     /translation="MYSSLPFSLSFLSLMAFGTLFSISSSYWLGIWAGLEINLIGFLP
                     LLVYQKTMSESESAVKYFIIQAMGSSLLMFGSLLIYSLFFTWEVFDYMDKWVIGFMII
                     SMGLMMKMGVFPFYFWLPSVMAGLSWFSCLLLATWQKVAPLFLMISFLDGGLVYWTVI
                     LFCLLSVGSSFVGGFGGMNQTQLRALVAYSSIGHLGWMLFAILHSSWAMKVYLSIYIL
                     ISFCIFMGLWYSNLSAVKTLNSSLSNTLSMSSIMIMFLSLGGLPPMLGFISKWIVISS
                     GTALTLWGFLMLLVLGSVMSLFYYLSLIFSLFLSSFKNKKAINKIFFKAAPVVVFGLF
                     LNIFGGVLLFFGDFLWM"
     gene            14063..15117
                     /gene="ND2"
                     /db_xref="GeneID:16016723"
ORIGIN      
        1 atgcgttggt tattttcaac aaatcataaa gatattggta ctttatatat tttatttggc
       61 atatgatctg ggctagtggg tacagcttta agtctattga ttcgagcaga gttaggacaa
      121 ccgggtgccc tattaggaga cgatcaactt tataacgtta ttgttactgc tcacgctttt
      181 gttataattt ttttcttggt tatgcctata ataattggag ggtttggtaa ctgattggtt
      241 cctttaatgt tgggggctcc tgacatggct tttcctcgtt taaataatat gagattttga
      301 ttattaccgc ctgctttgtt attattatta tcttctgctg cagttgaaag tggagctggt
      361 accggatgaa ctgtatatcc tccattatct ggtaatattg cccatgccgg ccgatcggtt
      421 gatttagcca ttttttcatt acacttggct ggtgtttcct ctattctggg tgcagtaaat
      481 tttattacaa cagtaattaa tatgcgttgg cgtggaatac aatttgagcg tcttccctta
      541 tttgtttgat ctgttaaaat tacagctatt ttacttttac tttctttacc tgtcttagca
      601 ggggctatta caatgttatt aacggatcga aatttcaata ctgctttttt tgatcctgct
      661 ggaggtgggg atcctatcct ttatcagcat ttattttgat tcttcgggca cccagaagta
      721 tatattttaa ttttacctgg gtttgggatg atttcccata ttgtaagtca ttattcaact
      781 aaaaaagaga cttttggaac tttagggatg atttatgcaa tgcttgctat tggtgtattg
      841 ggctttattg tctgagcaca ccatatgttt actgttggga tggacgtaga tactcgtgca
      901 tacttcactg ctgcaactat aattattgct gttcctacag gaattaaggt atttagttga
      961 cttgctacta ttcacggtgc taaaatcaaa tatgaaactc ctatgctgtg agctttagga
     1021 tttatttttt tgtttactat aggaggacta acaggaattg tgctatcaaa ctcttcttta
     1081 gatatcatgt tgcatgatac ttattacgta gttgcccact ttcattatgt tctttcaatg
     1141 ggggctgtat ttgctttatt tggggctttt aactactgat tccccttgtt aacaggagtt
     1201 acactacatt cccggtgaac aaaggcccat ttttttatta tgtttattgg tgtaaacgtg
     1261 acattctttc cacaacattt tttaggtcta agaggaatgc ctcgacgata ttcagattat
     1321 cctgattgtt atactaaatg aaatgtagtt tcatctattg ggtctatgat ttcttttgtg
     1381 gctgttttat atttcataat cattgtgtga gaagctcttg tatcacaacg aaaagtagtt
     1441 tgaagtactc atttaagcac agcacttgag tgagacaata ttcttcctag agactttcat
     1501 aacgcccctg aaacaggggc tcttgtagtt gcttaaaatt actaattaat aaatacttaa
     1561 gatatgagtc tatgaggaca attaggattt caagatgcgg cgtctccgtt aatagaagag
     1621 ctgatctttt ttcatgatca tgctataata attttaactt taattgttag tttggtgggt
     1681 tatgctgcct tttctcttat attgaacaag ttttcttgcc ggtctttagt agaaggacaa
     1741 gaaattgaaa caatttgaac tattgtgcca gccattattt tagttttttt agctttgccg
     1801 tctttgcgtc tcctatattt acttgatgaa gtaggggatt gtagtttgac tgtgaaaagc
     1861 attgggcacc agtgatattg aagctatgag tattcagatt ttttaaatat cgaatttgat
     1921 tcatatataa ttccaacgga cgatttagag agaggggact ttcgtctctt agaggtggac
     1981 catcgagtcg ttttgccaac gcatacagat attcgagtcc tggtgacgtc tgcagacgtc
     2041 attcattctt gaactgtgcc aagattagga gttaaggcgg atgcaattcc gggtcgtctt
     2101 aatcagctta gcttctttat taaataccct gggatttttt atggacaatg ttcagaaatt
     2161 tgtggggcta atcactcatt tatacctatt gtagtagagg ctgtgccttt agaaaacttt
     2221 ataacatggg ttgttaatgt ctcagagtaa agaattagtt aaggataata ttagattgtc
     2281 agtctaaagt aactaattta agtttagtat tctttgatgc ctcaactctc cccactgaac
     2341 tgagtttttt tatttattct tttttgatct tctgtaatct tagtttctat tttaatttgg
     2401 tgatctaaga aaactatttt ttctcctgaa gttgcaagaa agtctacttt agaagaaaat
     2461 aaatgaaact gataagaatg cttgtagaca ttttttcttc ttttgatgat aataatcaag
     2521 tttttatatc tttatatttt ttaatatgag ggttttctct cttaactgta ttactcttca
     2581 gctcttctta ttgattaaca gttcctcgtt acgatagtat tatcaaaacg tttaaagaaa
     2641 ctgttacttc gcaaattttt cgttcttttg gtttcaatat aggtgggttt attaacgttg
     2701 taacaggcct atttcttttt ttgattttta taaacttaag tgggcttatt ccttatgttt
     2761 ttagtactac aagacatttg gcggtctctc tctcgcttgg gttgcctttg tggctttctc
     2821 ttattatttc tgccattttt tttaatccaa gatctgttgt tgccggcctg ttacctatag
     2881 gagctcctgc acctttgaac ccgtttcttg ttattattga gactgttaga attttagttc
     2941 gcccaatcac cctctctgtt cgattaactg caaatataag agcaggacat attgttttaa
     3001 cattaattgg aaactattta actgcaagat tttttatatc ttcagtattt tctatgctcc
     3061 tcttagttag tatccaagtt ctatatacaa tttttgagtt tggcattagt ctcattcaag
     3121 cttatatttt ctgtttgtta atcactctgt attcagatga gcaccctcac taactagtta
     3181 aaaactaata ttattaaagt cactgtaaaa gagggctcct catttttggg gtatgaaccc
     3241 aacagcttga catttagctt attttacact ttgccaggga gaacttaact ccgtaggtag
     3301 atctacagtc tactgcctat gctcagccac cgacatatgt aactcaccag aaagttattt
     3361 cattttcgaa tttgcacttc gatgttttaa ttaaactata gtgggtcaag gtttaaaaat
     3421 ttatttttat gttgagcttt gaaggctcat agtttactta acttaaaacc ttactaggag
     3481 gtaaagtccc tctcttaaga aatcaaaatt cttcgtgccc ctacaccgct tgtaatatct
     3541 cttttaaatt tatttaatct ttttgcttgg aaggcaaatg tactgagcat actcaagaga
     3601 tactggtatt tttgataaaa tattttttat tcctctagga tgaaaaccta gtgtgacact
     3661 tacaccacaa aaacctttaa atattttaag atttgagttt taaaaattat gtgtttttta
     3721 gaaagcagcc ttattatact acatagtagt gtttggctct ggctcatata tataataaag
     3781 ataaatgaat acacatggtt tttttagaaa gaggtgagga aatttaataa ataaggttaa
     3841 tttaaaattg ttttatttat tatttaagat attataattt acataatgtt tagtaacggc
     3901 ccactaaccc cagtgtcaga gattagaaaa gagcgaaagc ttgttctaga ttagtctact
     3961 tagcttggta aacttggtgc cagcatccgc ggttagacca cgaagttaaa ttatatttta
     4021 aggtaaaaag gcagttatat ttatagttaa gttttttaag cttgtgttca ggggtaaaat
     4081 ccaaaaacat aagttaaaat cttatgaaac ttatataatt gactctgcga aaattttgag
     4141 ggaaactggg attagatacc ccactattct ttaaaataaa ttagaactac caggggacta
     4201 cgaataataa tttaaattta aaacccaaag ggcttggcgg tgttttagac tacttagggg
     4261 agcttgtttc ataatcgaca atccacgata aacctgaccc ccttttgctc tcagtatgta
     4321 taccgttgtc gtcaggtaac ttttaaaaat aaaaaagcta gcaaataagc tttaagctta
     4381 cacgtcaaat caaggtgcag cctacaaggg ggagagaatg agctacaatt aaaatttata
     4441 atatggataa gacttagaaa tagaatttga aggaggactt aaaagtaaaa aagtaaacat
     4501 aaaaactctt tgaatttagc tctgaaacgt gcacacatcg cccgtcgctc tcgttgaaaa
     4561 atgagataag tcgtaacaca gcaggggtaa cggaagttgt ccctaggcga aagaatatag
     4621 cataaattaa tgcatttcac ttacactgaa aaaataccca gagggttgtt cttaacaata
     4681 ttttaactaa aattgctatt atatttattt tcatagaaac atctattagt taagtaaagg
     4741 cgattaaaat tttattttta aaagttatta agtactgtaa aggaatagaa ttaattttat
     4801 acaagcagcc aatgagggcg taccttttgc atcatggttt agctagaatt tgttgaaaat
     4861 tcaaaatctc gaagtttgat gagctacttt aaaatttata ttagtaaatc aaaagtgggt
     4921 gttgcaaaac cctttaaaaa ttttaaggta gaaattagat tttattcgta tcaagcgata
     4981 gctagttttc ttataaaagc atataagtgc taaaatttaa atatttagtt agaaaagttt
     5041 aataactaat ataaaaaatt ttaaaggctt ttgaggataa gctcaagagc atgttaaatc
     5101 agagcatcag aacacttaaa aaaatttagg cttgaaattg gccataattt taaatttgtt
     5161 ataaattatt ttatcacaag tgtataataa ttaagcttgg ctataataag aaatattttt
     5221 ataattaatt aaaaatattt taatgctaaa atgagtatta aatatttgta aaagtttatt
     5281 attttaaaat aaacataaca ttaagttatt ttaataaaat tattgaaagg aactcggcaa
     5341 attttgtttc gcctgtttat caaaaacatc gctctttgaa attaatatat aaagagtcga
     5401 gcctgcccag tgatatatat ttaacggccg cggtactctg accgtgcaaa ggtagcataa
     5461 tcatttgcct tataattgaa ggctagtatg aatggtttga cgaaaacaat actgtctctc
     5521 tctaatttta tagaacttga tttttaggtg aagaagccta aataagattg aaagacaaga
     5581 agaccctatc gagcttaaaa aaattttgtc aaggtaaaat ggccataaaa gaacatctgt
     5641 gccaaaaaat tttagttggg gcgactaagg aacatacaaa gcttccgcca tagtaataaa
     5701 ggctttttag ctatgatcca aaatctttga ttaaaagaat tagttaccgt agggataaca
     5761 gcataatctt ttttgagagt tcttatcgaa aaaaaggttt gtgacctcga tgttggacta
     5821 gaatatccta aatgatgcag aagtctttaa gggttggtct gttcgaccac taatattcta
     5881 catgatctga gttcagaccg gcgtgagcca ggtcagtttc tatcttcagt tatatgtttt
     5941 taacctagta cgaaaggatc gggtaaaaat aaaagttatt aaagaagatt tagtataaag
     6001 ctaattaaaa gtttataaag atggcagaaa agtgcattag gtttaagccc taaacataaa
     6061 gatttaattt cttttcttta taataaaggt ggcagaatat atgcattggg cttaggactc
     6121 aaatataaag attaaaattc tttcttttat aatgtaccta tctctaattt cttgtttgtt
     6181 tacatatatt tgtgtattat tagcagtcgc tttttttact cttttggaac gaaaaggcct
     6241 atcatatatg caaattcgga aagggccaaa taaggtgggg attgcgggac taccccaacc
     6301 actagcagat gcggcaaagc tgttaactaa agaaattgct aagccaacta gtgctaacta
     6361 ctctccttat tttctagctc cagtttttag ttttatttta gctttattgc tatgacaatt
     6421 ataccctagt ctttactctt caggctattt taagtgagga attcttttct ttttatgcgt
     6481 ttcaaggttg aatgtttatg gaactctcct tgccggatgg gcttcaaact caaaatacgc
     6541 tcttctagga agattgcgag caatcgctca aacaatttca tatgaagtaa gcatggcttt
     6601 gattctatta tttccattgt ttatattagc cactttaagc tttattgagc ttagagaaag
     6661 tcaagaaagt atttgattat ctttcttaat actcccggtt tcttttattt gatttgtaac
     6721 ctgtattgct gaaacgaacc gagctccatt cgactttgca gaaggggagt cagagttggt
     6781 ttctgggttt aatattgaat atggggcagc cggctttgcg ctaatttttc tagcagagta
     6841 tgctaatatt cttgtaataa gacttttttc tgcagtcctt ttctttggcg gcacttctaa
     6901 cttttttttc tttagagaca ttgcttttac attaaaaatt ctattttttg cctttctttt
     6961 tatctgggtt cgagcaagat accctcgatt tcgatatgac ttattgatgt cactcacttg
     7021 aaaagctttt cttccagttg ccttagctgc tctagcttta attttctctt tatcctactt
     7081 tctttacttt tagcagggta gtagtttaac aaaaatatta gcattggaag ctaaagacta
     7141 ggtaatcaag cctacacctt gaatgacagc aagaagttta ctggctctag ggctttgctc
     7201 tagcttgata tttcccctta taacccaacc tttaagactt gggctaagaa ttatggtttc
     7261 aacactattt atgtgtatgc tttgtgcaat gttaatttct agttgatatg catatatttt
     7321 atttttaatt tatgttggcg ggttattagt aatgtttgca tatgttgcag ccttatcccc
     7381 taacgtccta ttttctagta tgaatgcaat catttttttt cttttagtac ttatccctgc
     7441 tacactaatt tttttcaatt accattttgt agacgttaga ttattagaga cctttaattt
     7501 ctgggcagaa tcaaagaaat taaaaagtta tgggattgag cttgtatccc cttactatat
     7561 ttctatttta gtagctctag gcactatttt attattaaac ttaattgtgg tagtaaaaat
     7621 ttgtttttac cagcgttcct cattgcgccc ttttaagcaa tatgcgtaga ccaattcgaa
     7681 aaattcaccc agtactaaaa attgtaaatg gagcattagt tgacttacca gctcctgcta
     7741 atttgtcaat ttgatgaaat tttggttctt tattagggct ctgcttagga atccagcttg
     7801 tgacaggatt atttctagca atacactaca cagcacatgt agatctcgct ttcagttcgg
     7861 taatccacat ttctcgtgat gttaattatg gttggctact tcgtgcctta catgcgaatg
     7921 gggccagttg attctttatt tgtatttatt tacacattgg tcgaggaatg tactacggat
     7981 catacgtaaa ccaacacacc tgaaacattg gagtaattct cctcttttta actatggcta
     8041 ctgctttttt aggttacgtt ctgccttggg gtcagatatc cttttgagga gcgactgtta
     8101 ttactaatct tttatctgct gttccatatg ttggaaaaat attggttgaa tgagtttgag
     8161 gtgggtttgc cgtggatagt gcaaccctaa cccggttttt tacatttcat tttttagttc
     8221 cttttatcat tgcagcttta actgtgttac acctattatt tttacatgaa acagggtcta
     8281 ataatccttt agggttaaac agggacggtg aaaaaacacc atttcactcc tattatagat
     8341 ttaaagattt agttggcttt attgttttaa tattttttct ttctttatta gtgctgtttt
     8401 caccacagct cttaacagac ccagagaatt ttattccggc aaacccccta gttactcccg
     8461 ttcatattca accggaatga tattttttat ttgcttacgc cattcttcgt tcaattccaa
     8521 ataagctagg gggcgttatt gcactggtaa tatctgtagc aattttattt attatcccac
     8581 tgacacattt aggaaagttc cgatcaacgg ctttttatcc ccttagtcaa gtactttttt
     8641 gaacatttat tgggatattt gcaattttaa catgaattgg ggcatgccct gtggaagctc
     8701 catatgagca aattggacaa gtttttacag tttcttattt tttatatttt attattaatc
     8761 cagtttctca gattgcatga gataagattt tagactttta aggctgctcc cagggggcca
     8821 tttgtcttga aaacaaatta aaagtgttca actcacttag cagcctagca acaagaaaac
     8881 ttttttcgtc tctggcttac aagaccagtg ctttatatat taagctattg ttgcaacaag
     8941 gtatgagagt attttattta actatactta gttctttagg gttttttatg gctttggtcg
     9001 ctttgtcact tcaacataag catctcttaa gggttttact aagattggag gcagcaacta
     9061 taaatctttt tattatgctt ttttcaactt caaataatat tttatttagt ggagaaacgg
     9121 ccttaatctt aatcacttta ggcgcttgtg aagctagcct aggtctatca attctagttt
     9181 ctataattcg ggctcgtgga aatgattacg tatcaagatt ttcttcacag aagtgttagg
     9241 gttactacta tctaacgtaa gtatattttt tttcctattt tccataaaga tatcttgata
     9301 tactaaaatt tgagctttat ctctaattag gttgctttct atttttcatt tatatactcc
     9361 tacatattca tatgagggga ttaactttta cataacacaa gactcaatat ccactattct
     9421 aatttctctt acgttttgga tttcactaat aataataatt gcaagacaaa atagagttaa
     9481 atttccaaaa aactctagta acttattttc gttcttttta atctctttaa atttaatttt
     9541 aattactact ttcttaataa caaggattct acatttttat tttatatttg aagcttcttt
     9601 aattcccatt ttactgatta ttcttggatg gggctatcag cctgagcgtc ttcaggcagg
     9661 catgtatata ataatttata cagtagctgc ttccttgccg ctattattaa ctattatgtg
     9721 ggctgcccag aaacaacact cttttaatat attaataaga agaatgcttc gaacagaagc
     9781 tgtcaatttt ggcttatttt gagcctataa ttttttaagg ctattaattt ttactgcttt
     9841 cctagtaaag ttaccaatat tctcagttca cttatgactt cctaaagctc atgttgaggc
     9901 cccagtagcc ggatcaatag ttttagcggc aattctttta aaactaggag gatacgggat
     9961 tttccgagtt tatcaatatt ttaattatta tatgagaact atttcaattt ttattttctc
    10021 tctagctttg tgggggggtg tcctaacaag agttgtgtgt tttcgccagg ttgacttcaa
    10081 atccttaatt gcgtattctt ctattggcca tatatctctt atattagcag gagctttctc
    10141 aaactcttcc tgaggctggg ctggtgggct tgttttaatg gtttcccatg ggttttgttc
    10201 atccgcattg tttgccctag ctaattatac gtatgaaaaa acccatactc ggagcctcct
    10261 tttaagtaaa ggaatattaa tattagttcc aattttatcc ctttggtggt ttatgtttag
    10321 tgttattaat atggctgccc cccctagtat taacctctta ggcgagatta taatttttcc
    10381 ttccacaatt tttagctcta gctattatct cctttctctc gggctaataa gattcctagc
    10441 cgctctctat agcatgtatt tatatacagc aagccaacac gggggtaatc ctaagtacat
    10501 aaaaccattt ttagccctaa aaccgactgc tttgtctctt ctctttctac actgagttcc
    10561 tgcaaatatt cttattttaa agagtgaact tatttttttt tgagtttaaa gttaagttag
    10621 tttaataaaa atatcagctt gtggatctgg agataaaaac tattttactt aaccatgttt
    10681 tcaaaattaa aatcttcatc aattagcgct ttatttttgc taacgtatag tctgatttta
    10741 gcaccatgaa cttgtttttt tgttataaat caacccgttt atcttcttga atgaaatatt
    10801 attaatatca gctcctgcac tataacccta actattattt tagacataat tagtctaagt
    10861 tttagaaacg tagtctgcct tatttcaggc tgtgtaatgc tcttttcctc aagttacata
    10921 tcacatgacc catttctaaa acgttttatt tggttagtga tactctttgt actttcaata
    10981 aatatgcttg tatttatttc tagtcttccc gcaattttat tgggttgaga tggacttgga
    11041 attgtttctt ttgccttagt tatttattat caaaacataa agtctttggg tgcggggata
    11101 ctaactgtcc ttgcaaatcg aattggtgac gtgataattc tcatttctat tggtatttta
    11161 gtactccaag gtcactgaat tattgtttct atatgggatt ttcatctgtc agcatatgtt
    11221 gtcttaacaa ttactattgc tgctataact aaaagagcgc aaattccttt ctccagatgg
    11281 cttccagctg ctatggctgc tcccacgccg gtttcagctt tagtacactc ttctaccctt
    11341 gtaaccgcag gagttttcct ggttattcgt ttttttccat ttttatccca aagcaggctt
    11401 ttccagccat cattgttatt tatttcagtt ctaacacttc ttatggcagg aattggggct
    11461 aactatgaga acgatcttaa aaaaattatt gccctatcta ctttaagtca attaggagta
    11521 ataataatga gactcggcat aaacatggta tatctttctt tattccactt gtacacacat
    11581 gctttgttta aagctctttt atttttatgt gcaggaataa ttattcataa taatttaaat
    11641 gggcaagata ttcgctctat agggctaatt tcgaaacaag ccccggtaac ggtagcatgt
    11701 ttaaatattg ctaatctctc tttgtgtgga gcccctttct taagaggctt ttactcaaaa
    11761 gaccttattt tagaaacctc attagcgtct ccaacaagag gattaatagt tcttttaatt
    11821 tttttagcta caggaataac cgcagcctac tctttacgtc tctcattttg ttctttgtga
    11881 aggaatataa aaactccccc gcttcatgca aagactgaaa aagatccgta tgttaactgg
    11941 gctacaacta ttttaacttt agctgcaatt gtggcaggag ctttgtttca atctattttt
    12001 cttccctttt ccccagagcc tttcattcta ccaactatat ataagttttt aacaatcatt
    12061 gtaattcttt tgggcttgtt tttgtctgcc accttctgag aagctgattt ttttccaaaa
    12121 aaaataaaca aaatcaagtt tttctttaca acaatgtggt ttctagcccc aatttcagca
    12181 caacccctaa ccaaactttc tatattgtta ggaacaaatt taataaaatc agtggatcaa
    12241 ggctgattag aaattttagg gggtcaagga gcatttgcct cagtctccaa aggatttgta
    12301 gtaaaccaaa aatttcaaat taagtctttc aattttttta ttttaaatat actatttttt
    12361 gttataatga ttttactcct tataaaagtt taaatttcaa tagcttataa atagagcatg
    12421 gcactgaaga tgccagggaa gcagctactg ctttgaaata accagcgcgc gctggtggat
    12481 ttttactcat aaaaaactat atttatggga cgtaacccct ttcatttggt tgaattcagt
    12541 ccttgacctt taacagggtc tataggagct ctatttttaa cttctggctt agctggttga
    12601 atgcatggat attcatatat aactttagtt ttaggtgtcg ttttaattat tattacaata
    12661 attcaatgat gacgagatgt tattcgagaa gccacatatc aaggtcttca tacaacccaa
    12721 gtatctaaag gtcttcgttg gggtatgatt ttatttattg cgtctgaggt gtgttttttc
    12781 tttgcttttt tttgagctta ctttcataga agtctggccc ctacaataga aattggttct
    12841 tgttgaccgc ctacaggtat tattccacta aatccatttg aggttccttt gctcaataca
    12901 ggagttttac ttgcttctgg tgtaactgtt acttgagctc atcatggttt aatagaggga
    12961 gaccgaacgg ctggacttca gggactagca gcgacagttg ctctcggggc ctatttcact
    13021 tgtcttcaag ctatggaata ttatgaggca tcttttacaa ttgccgacgg ggcctatggg
    13081 tcaacttttt tcgttgcaac aggatttcac ggcttacatg ttttaattgg aagtactttt
    13141 ttaatggttt gtttagggcg ggtgtgactt cagcactttt ctaccgggca tcattttggg
    13201 ttcgaagccg ctgcatgata ctgacatttt gtagatgtag tttgactctt tttgtatttg
    13261 tcaatttatt gatgagggta ctagtagctt gattcctaaa tgactgagtt aaagtgttag
    13321 acttttaatc taaatacggc agttagtttt cttgccttta ggggcttagt actttaagct
    13381 aaaagacttg atttgcattc aaaaaataaa tccttaggat ttttaagcca gtatgaaaag
    13441 cgaaaaattt gcatacggtt tcggcccgta agttagaggt gaaattcctt ttttatactt
    13501 aagtttaaac ggaggccaaa tagaggtgcc tagctgttaa ttaggagact gtagttactc
    13561 tacccgttta gtggcgctac gccggagtga acggaaatca ttgatgttga ttaatatggg
    13621 attattgtct ctagtgctaa atgcttagaa gttttttaag gggggccatt gctgttggtt
    13681 tatctattgt ggttatactg ctgggttgag ttctttcgaa gcgagctatt tcagatcgcg
    13741 aaaagaattc cccatttgag tgtggattcg atcctattaa atcagcacgt ttaccttttt
    13801 cattgcggtt ttttttatta gccattattt ttctaatttt tgatgtagaa attgtattgt
    13861 tgtttcctgt tttagttagc atatttggca ggtttaggtt aaaaattttg attggctgtt
    13921 ctattttttt agtaatttta attgtagggt tgttccatga gtggaatgag ggatccttag
    13981 actgagctca gtaaagaaaa aacttggagt aaagcagggc tgctaacctt gctttgggta
    14041 gttcgatttt atcctttttc ttatgtatag aagacttcct tttaggctaa gatttctttc
    14101 acttatggcg ttcgggactt tattttcaat ttcttcctca tactgattag gtatttgagc
    14161 aggtttagaa atcaatctaa ttggattttt acctttgctg gtataccaaa aaacaatatc
    14221 agaaagcgag tcggctgtaa aatattttat tattcaagca ataggctcaa gtttattaat
    14281 atttggaagg ttgctaattt atagtttatt ttttacatga gaggtttttg attatataga
    14341 taaatgggtt attggattta taattatttc tatagggcta ataataaaaa tgggtgtatt
    14401 tccgttctat ttttggctac cttctgttat agccggtctt tcctggtttt cttgcttatt
    14461 actagctaca tggcagaaag ttgcgccttt gtttctaatg atttcttttc ttgatggagg
    14521 tttagtatat tgaactgtta ttctgttttg tttattaagt gttggatcta ggtttgttgg
    14581 gggattcggg gggataaacc aaacccaact tcgtgcctta gtggcttatt cttctattgg
    14641 tcatttaggg tgaatattat tcgctatttt acatagaagt tgagcaataa aagtatattt
    14701 gtctatttat atcctaattt ctttttgtat ttttataggc ttatgataca gaaatttgag
    14761 agctgtaaaa actttaaatt ctagattaag aaatacttta agtatgagaa gaattatgat
    14821 tatattttta tctttgggcg gattgccacc tatattagga tttatctcta agtgaatcgt
    14881 tattagctct gggactgcgt taacactttg aggctttttg atgcttctag tcctggggtc
    14941 tgtaataaga ttgttttatt acttgagatt aattttttct ttatttttat cttcttttaa
    15001 aaataaaaaa gctattaaca aaattttctt taaggctgcc cccgtcgtgg tttttggctt
    15061 gttcttaaat atttttggtg gggttttgtt gttttttgga gattttttgt ggatgtatta
//
