# Supplementary material for: Relation between mitochondrial DNA hyperdiversity, mutation rate and mitochondrial genome evolution in Melarhaphe neritoides (Gastropoda: Littorinidae) and other Caenogastropoda
Source: Sci Rep. 2018 Dec 19;8:17964. doi: 10.1038/s41598-018-36428-7 (PMC6299273; doi:10.1038/s41598-018-36428-7)
Supplement: Supplementary file 3 — Supplementary Dataset 1 [file 41598_2018_36428_MOESM3_ESM.zip › Reishia clavigera NC_010090.gb]

LOCUS       Reishia_claviger       15285 bp    DNA     linear   INV 31-JAN-2018
DEFINITION  Reishia clavigera mitochondrion, complete genome.
ACCESSION   NC_010090
KEYWORDS    RefSeq.
SOURCE      mitochondrion Reishia clavigera (rock shell)
  ORGANISM  Reishia clavigera
            Eukaryota; Metazoa; Lophotrochozoa; Mollusca; Gastropoda;
            Caenogastropoda; Hypsogastropoda; Neogastropoda; Muricoidea;
            Muricidae; Reishia.
REFERENCE   1  (bases 1 to 15285)
  CONSRTM   NCBI Genome Project
  TITLE     Direct Submission
  JOURNAL   Submitted (03-DEC-2007) National Center for Biotechnology
            Information, NIH, Bethesda, MD 20894, USA
REFERENCE   2  (bases 1 to 15285)
  AUTHORS   Jung,S.-O., Lee,Y.-M., Toshihiro,H., Cho,H.S. and Lee,J.-S.
  TITLE     Direct Submission
  JOURNAL   Submitted (10-AUG-2005) Environmental Science, Graduate School,
            Haengdang-Dong 17, Seongdong-Gu, Seoul 133-791, Korea
COMMENT     REVIEWED REFSEQ: This record has been curated by NCBI staff. The
            reference sequence was derived from DQ159954. COMPLETENESS: full
            length.
FEATURES             Location/Qualifiers
     source          1..15285
                     /organism="Reishia clavigera"
                     /organelle="mitochondrion"
                     /mol_type="genomic DNA"
                     /db_xref="taxon:272940"
     tRNA            1..67
                     /product="tRNA-Phe"
     CDS             124..903
                     /gene="COX3"
                     /note="CO3"
                     /codon_start=1
                     /transl_table=5
                     /product="cytochrome c oxidase subunit III"
                     /protein_id="YP_001586122.1"
                     /db_xref="GI:161561767"
                     /db_xref="GeneID:5848185"
                     /translation="MGRNPFHLVEFSPWPLTGSMGALFLTSGLAGWFHGYGYITMVMG
                     LILIAMTMVQWWRDVIREATFQGYHTIQVSKGLRWGMILFIVSEVCFFFAFFWAYFHS
                     SLAPSPELGSCWPPMGIVPLNPFEVPLLNTGVLLASGVTVTWAHHSLMEGDNPGGLQG
                     LIATVALGVYFTFLQAGEYYEASFTIADGVYGSSFFVATGFHGLHVLIGSTFLMVCLA
                     RVWLQHFSTGHHFGFEAAAWYWHFVDVVWLFLYLSIYWWGC"
     gene            124..903
                     /gene="COX3"
                     /db_xref="GeneID:5848185"
     tRNA            926..993
                     /product="tRNA-Lys"
     tRNA            997..1063
                     /product="tRNA-Ala"
     tRNA            1076..1144
                     /product="tRNA-Arg"
     tRNA            1149..1216
                     /product="tRNA-Asn"
     tRNA            1232..1298
                     /product="tRNA-Ile"
     CDS             1301..1654
                     /gene="ND3"
                     /codon_start=1
                     /transl_table=5
                     /product="NADH dehydrogenase subunit 3"
                     /protein_id="YP_001586123.1"
                     /db_xref="GI:161561768"
                     /db_xref="GeneID:5848187"
                     /translation="MLGSLISSFIAIALSCVVMGLGWVLAKRAISDREKSSPFECGFD
                     PIKSARLPFSLRFFLLAIIFLIFDVEIVLLFPILISMTSSFSLSLMVGLFVFLMILIV
                     GLFHEWNEGSLDWAQ"
     gene            1301..1654
                     /gene="ND3"
                     /db_xref="GeneID:5848187"
     tRNA            1670..1737
                     /product="tRNA-Ser"
     CDS             1738..2799
                     /gene="ND2"
                     /codon_start=1
                     /transl_table=5
                     /product="NADH dehydrogenase subunit 2"
                     /protein_id="YP_001586124.1"
                     /db_xref="GI:161561769"
                     /db_xref="GeneID:5848190"
                     /translation="MFSVLPFSYIFMMVMVMGTLLSVSSFHWLSIWAGLEINLIGFLP
                     LLVYQKSTSESESAVKYFIVQALGSSMLIFGSLIAFNMSFTWDLYTSSLSHSVGLLVI
                     LSGLCMKLGLFPFHYWLPSVMAGLPWITCLFLATWQKFAPLFLFLCLLELSESYMLIL
                     SLCVISAGSSIVGGIGGMNQTQVRALLAYSSIGHLGWMTFALLHSEWSMKFYLLVYVL
                     VSLFVFISLWGADLGTMKDISSLKNFSFVQMSVMLFLLSLGGLTTIVSLCFQMISDFS
                     EESKHFSLCSVCSYFGFFNKPVLLLKLVFLSTFKKYKSEKHWGLDIKTKQNNALALAV
                     SFNLVGGVMIAFSNLFYIL"
     gene            1738..2799
                     /gene="ND2"
                     /db_xref="GeneID:5848190"
     CDS             2800..4332
                     /gene="COX1"
                     /note="CO1"
                     /codon_start=1
                     /transl_table=5
                     /product="cytochrome c oxidase subunit I"
                     /protein_id="YP_001586125.1"
                     /db_xref="GI:161561770"
                     /db_xref="GeneID:5848186"
                     /translation="MRWLFSTNHKDIGTLYILFGMWSGLVGTALSLLIRAELGQPGAL
                     LGDDQLYNVIVTAHAFVMIFFLVMPMMIGGFGNWLVPLMLGAPDMAFPRLNNMSFWLL
                     PPALLLLLSSAAVESGVGTGWTVYPPLAGNLAHAGGSVDLAIFSLHLAGVSSILGAVN
                     FITTIINMRWRGMQFERLPLFVWSVKITAILLLLSLPVLAGAITMLLTDRNFNTAFFD
                     PAGGGDPILYQHLFWFFGHPEVYILILPGFGMISHIVSHYSAKKETFGTLGMIYAMLA
                     IGVLGFIVWAHHMFTVGMDVDTRAYFTAATMIIAVPTGIKVFSWLATIHGAKIKYETP
                     MLWALGFIFLFTVGGLTGIVLSNSSLDIMLHDTYYVVAHFHYVLSMGAVFALFGAFNY
                     WFPLLSGVTLHSRWTKAHFYIMFIGVNVTFFPQHFLGLSGMPRRYSDYPDCYTKWNVI
                     SSIGSMISFVAVLYFMVIVWEALVSQRSVVWSTHLSTALEWDNILPADFHNAPETGAL
                     VA"
     gene            2800..4332
                     /gene="COX1"
                     /db_xref="GeneID:5848186"
     CDS             4359..5042
                     /gene="COX2"
                     /note="CO2"
                     /codon_start=1
                     /transl_table=5
                     /product="cytochrome c oxidase subunit II"
                     /protein_id="YP_001586126.1"
                     /db_xref="GI:161561771"
                     /db_xref="GeneID:5848188"
                     /translation="MGLWGQLGFQDAAAPLMEELIFFHNHAMMILVMIISLVGYAALS
                     LMLNNYTCRSLVEGQEIETIKTIIPAVILVFLALPSLRLLYLLDEVGNCSLSVKTIGH
                     QWYWSYEYSDFPSIEFDSYMIPTNELEPGDFRLLEVDHRMVLPTQTDIRVLVTSADVI
                     HSWTVPSLGVKVNAVPGRLNQLGFFIKYPGVFYGQCSEICGANHSFMPIVVEAIPLKN
                     FMEWVVVSE"
     gene            4359..5042
                     /gene="COX2"
                     /db_xref="GeneID:5848188"
     tRNA            5040..5107
                     /product="tRNA-Asp"
     CDS             5109..5267
                     /gene="ATP8"
                     /note="ATPase 8"
                     /codon_start=1
                     /transl_table=5
                     /product="ATP synthase F0 subunit 8"
                     /protein_id="YP_001586127.1"
                     /db_xref="GI:161561772"
                     /db_xref="GeneID:5848184"
                     /translation="MPQLSPLNWILLFVLFWSAVLCMSVLLWWSSKVFFQGSPSSSKI
                     LKENKWNW"
     gene            5109..5267
                     /gene="ATP8"
                     /db_xref="GeneID:5848184"
     CDS             5274..5969
                     /gene="ATP6"
                     /note="ATPase 6"
                     /codon_start=1
                     /transl_table=5
                     /product="ATP synthase F0 subunit 6"
                     /protein_id="YP_001586128.1"
                     /db_xref="GI:161561773"
                     /db_xref="GeneID:5848183"
                     /translation="MLVDIFSSFDDNNQVFMSFYILMWLFSLVTIVLFSSSYWAMSPR
                     WVSVIWAFKETGSSQVFRSYGINMGGFVNVISGLFLFLIVMNLSGLIPYVFSTTSHLA
                     ISLSLGMPLWLSLIISAIFFNPSSVVAGLLPMGAPAPLNPFLVIIETVSILVRPITLS
                     VRLTANMSAGHIVLTLIGNYLTASFFMSSVLSMALLLCIQVFYTIFEFGISLIQAYIF
                     CLLITLYSDEHPH"
     gene            5274..5969
                     /gene="ATP6"
                     /db_xref="GeneID:5848183"
     tRNA            complement(6006..6073)
                     /product="tRNA-Met"
     tRNA            complement(6075..6142)
                     /product="tRNA-Tyr"
     tRNA            complement(6143..6205)
                     /product="tRNA-Cys"
     tRNA            complement(6206..6271)
                     /product="tRNA-Trp"
     tRNA            complement(6269..6335)
                     /product="tRNA-Gln"
     tRNA            complement(6345..6411)
                     /product="tRNA-Gly"
     tRNA            complement(6411..6477)
                     /product="tRNA-Glu"
     rRNA            6478..7440
                     /product="s-rRNA"
                     /note="12S ribosomal RNA"
     tRNA            7441..7508
                     /product="tRNA-Val"
     rRNA            7509..8867
                     /product="l-rRNA"
                     /note="16S ribosomal RNA"
     tRNA            8868..8937
                     /product="tRNA-Leu"
     tRNA            8939..9007
                     /product="tRNA-Leu"
     CDS             9008..9991
                     /gene="ND1"
                     /codon_start=1
                     /transl_table=5
                     /product="NADH dehydrogenase subunit 1"
                     /protein_id="YP_001586129.1"
                     /db_xref="GI:161561774"
                     /db_xref="GeneID:5848180"
                     /translation="MYLSVVSCLCSYICVLLAVAFFTLLERKGLSYMQLRKGPNKVGI
                     MGLPQPIADAAKLLTKEIAKPTMANYSPYFVAPIFSFVLALLLWQLYPSLYSLGYFKW
                     GILFFLCVSGMNVYGTLLAGWASNSKYALLGSLRAIAQTISYEISMALILLFPLFLVG
                     TFSFIEVKESQEIIWLSFLMIPVSLIWFVTCVAETNRAPFDFAEGESELVSGFNIEYG
                     SAGFALIFLAEYANILVMSLFSALLFFGGSSVFFMNSNIMFMLKVLFFAFLFIWVRGS
                     YPRFQYDLFNSTNLKSIFASISILFINNCNSSILYLLLMYSSTCLYVSRKM"
     gene            9008..9991
                     /gene="ND1"
                     /db_xref="GeneID:5848180"
     tRNA            complement(9980..10048)
                     /product="tRNA-Pro"
     CDS             10050..10550
                     /gene="ND6"
                     /codon_start=1
                     /transl_table=5
                     /product="NADH dehydrogenase subunit 6"
                     /protein_id="YP_001586130.1"
                     /db_xref="GI:161561775"
                     /db_xref="GeneID:5848189"
                     /translation="MTALIIFSMGLSSFLLLPFMSQPLSLGLIVMASTLFMCVASAIT
                     LSSWYGYILFLIYVGGLLVMFAYVAALSPNVLFGSGTPLIFSMISFFIFLVFLFNLNL
                     VDLPLLNYVSEMSSFSFLKIYGSEMVSPQMISILIGLAVILLINLIVVVKICYYTHTS
                     LRPFSS"
     gene            10050..10550
                     /gene="ND6"
                     /db_xref="GeneID:5848189"
     CDS             10559..11698
                     /gene="CYTB"
                     /note="Cyt b"
                     /codon_start=1
                     /transl_table=5
                     /product="cytochrome b"
                     /protein_id="YP_001586131.1"
                     /db_xref="GI:161561776"
                     /db_xref="GeneID:5848179"
                     /translation="MRSPIRKVHPVLKVVNGAFVDLPAPSNLSVWWNFGSLLGLCLVI
                     QIATGLFLAMHYTAHVDLAFSSVVHISRDVTYGWLLRALHANGASWFFICLYFHIARG
                     MYYGSYLYFHVWNVGVILLFLIMGTAFLGYVLPWGQMSFWGATVITNLLSAIPYVGKM
                     LVEWVWGGFAVDNATLTRFFALHFLLPFAVAGLGILHMLFLHETGSNNPLGLNSDGEK
                     VPFHSYYTFKDLVGFLVVMSLLTMLALFSPQLLTDPENFIPANPLVTPVHIQPEWYFL
                     FAYAILRSIPNKLGGVLGLAGSVAILFILPFTHQGKFRSTAFYPLNQILFWTYIGIFF
                     VLTWIGSCPVEAPYEQIGQVFTGLYFMYFIINPMVQKLWDNILDY"
     gene            10559..11698
                     /gene="CYTB"
                     /db_xref="GeneID:5848179"
     tRNA            11707..11771
                     /product="tRNA-Ser"
     tRNA            11774..11840
                     /product="tRNA-Thr"
     CDS             11849..12145
                     /gene="ND4L"
                     /codon_start=1
                     /transl_table=5
                     /product="NADH dehydrogenase subunit 4L"
                     /protein_id="YP_001586132.1"
                     /db_xref="GI:161561777"
                     /db_xref="GeneID:5848191"
                     /translation="MSTFYLTLLSMFGILMSFLTLSLQYKHLLSILLSLEAITMSLFI
                     MMFSMSNNVMLSGQASLILITMGACEASLGLAILVAIIRSEGNDYVSSFSTHNC"
     gene            11849..12145
                     /gene="ND4L"
                     /db_xref="GeneID:5848191"
     CDS             12135..13508
                     /gene="ND4"
                     /codon_start=1
                     /transl_table=5
                     /product="NADH dehydrogenase subunit 4"
                     /protein_id="YP_001586133.1"
                     /db_xref="GI:161561778"
                     /db_xref="GeneID:5848181"
                     /translation="MTASLIMLGFSLMLLPKQSSWYLKMWSLALGSMISLIHLFTPFF
                     SYESINLMMAHDSLSNILISLTLWISLMMMLASQNSVKINKNNHLLFSFFLLLLNSIL
                     IVTFLASSSLLFYFMFEASLIPTLLLILGWGYQPERLQAGMYMMIYTVAASLPLLLTI
                     LWASQELLTSKMLLNSLLRNSAVPQESIWTWNILVILIFSAFLVKLPMFMVHLWLPKA
                     HVEAPVAGSMVLAAILLKLGGYGILRFYQYLNFFPLENLIIIFSLAIWGGVLTSIICF
                     RQIDLKSLIAYSSIGHMSLMLAGVFSNSSWGWAGALVLMLSHGFCSSALFALANYTYE
                     KSHTRSLFLSKGMLMLLPLLSMWWFFFCVMNMAAPPSVNLLGEILIFPSVIFSSTYYF
                     VPLGLMSFLAALYSMYLFTSIQHGGSPKFVKPFNQFKPAGFLLLFLHWIPGNFLILKS
                     ELVFMWI"
     gene            12135..13508
                     /gene="ND4"
                     /db_xref="GeneID:5848181"
     tRNA            13510..13576
                     /product="tRNA-His"
     CDS             13577..15284
                     /gene="ND5"
                     /note="TAA stop codon is completed by the addition of 3'
                     Aresidues to the mRNA"
                     /codon_start=1
                     /transl_except="(pos:15284,aa:TERM)"
                     /transl_table=5
                     /product="NADH dehydrogenase subunit 5"
                     /protein_id="YP_001586134.1"
                     /db_xref="GI:161561779"
                     /db_xref="GeneID:5848182"
                     /translation="MFTKLKSSSISSLFLLTYSALLLPVTMMFIFKETTIIMEWSIIQ
                     ISSCMMTMILILDPVSLSFSNVVCLISGCVMLFSSSYMSHDPFLKRFTWLVMLFVLSM
                     NLLVFIPSLPALLLGWDGLGIVSFVLVIYYQNMKSLGAGMLTVLANRIGDVMILISIG
                     LLVLQGHWMITSIWDFYLSTWMALTITLAAMTKSAQIPFSSWLPAAMAAPTPVSALVH
                     SSTLVTAGVFLIIRFFPFLSSISGFKTALLFISVLTLLMAGIGANYENDLKKVIALST
                     LSQLGVMMMSLGMGMPYLALFHLYTHALFKALLFLCAGMIIHNSSNTQDIRHMGLLFS
                     QAPLTVGCMNVANLALCGAPFLSGFYSKDLILEFSLHSPTNLLMVLLIFLATGMTAAY
                     SLRLSFCSLWGAMKNAPYHGKQEADPYVNWATTTLSLAAIGAGLYFQNIFLGFNPTPF
                     VLPFLHKMLTVTVILLGLFSASILWDSNHTPTKMNKIKFFFSTMWFLAPISAQPMTKF
                     SMMLGTNMMKSIDMGWLEILGGQGSAQVTSNLSTINQKLQIKTFNFFIALMLFALIIF
                     IQV"
     gene            13577..15284
                     /gene="ND5"
                     /db_xref="GeneID:5848182"
ORIGIN      
        1 gcttagatag cttacaagta gagcatagca ctgaagatgc tagggtgaca attaatgtct
       61 caaagcaagc cagcgctcgt attagaggcg ctggcttgct agtaatcgta aaaaaataac
      121 tatatgggac ggaatccatt tcatttagta gaatttagtc cttgaccttt gactgggtcg
      181 ataggggcat tatttttaac ttctgggtta gctggttgat ttcacgggta tggttatatt
      241 actatggtca taggtttaat tttgattgct atgacaatag tacagtgatg acgagatgtg
      301 attcgggaag ccacatttca gggatatcac acaattcagg tgtctaaggg acttcggtga
      361 ggtatgattc tttttattgt gtctgaagtc tgcttctttt ttgctttctt ctgagcatat
      421 tttcatagaa ggttagcgcc aagtcctgag ttggggtctt gttggcctcc tatggggatt
      481 gttcctttga atccatttga agttcctctt ttaaacacgg gtgtgctgct agcttctgga
      541 gttactgtaa catgggccca tcacagctta atagaggggg ataatcctgg gggattacaa
      601 ggactaattg caacagtagc acttggggta tattttactt ttttacaagc cggggaatat
      661 tatgaagctt cgtttacaat tgccgatggg gtgtacggat ctagtttttt tgtagctacc
      721 ggatttcatg ggttgcatgt attaattggg agaactttct taatggtttg tcttgctcga
      781 gtgtggctgc aacacttttc tactggtcat cattttgggt ttgaggctgc tgcgtgatat
      841 tgacattttg tagacgtagt ctgacttttt ttgtatctct ctatttactg atgaggatgt
      901 taaattttgg ttaatcttta attagtctta ggtgactgag ttaaataagt gttagatttt
      961 taatctaaaa acagcagatt ttgctcctaa gagctagact tggtacttta aaataaaaga
     1021 tctgatttgc atttagaaaa taagtattta tacttccggg tcaaataaat ttaatgtata
     1081 aaaagcgaga aatttgcata tggtttcggc ccatatcttg agggtgtgag tccttcttta
     1141 tattcattta aatgaaagcc aaagtagagg cacctacctg ttaactagga gaatgtaata
     1201 aaatttactc atttagattt aaaacacatt aagtattacg ccggatgaac ggaaatcatt
     1261 gatgttgatt aatatgtggc taaaagcctc tgatactaaa atgctaggta gattaattag
     1321 aagctttatc gctattgctt tgtcttgtgt agttatgggt cttggttgag ttttagctaa
     1381 acgggctatt tcagatcgag agaaaagttc tccttttgag tgtgggtttg atcctatcaa
     1441 atctgcacgt cttccttttt ctttacgatt ttttttgctt gctattattt ttttgatttt
     1501 tgatgtagag attgttcttt tgtttcccat tttaattaga atgacaagga gattttctct
     1561 ttctctgatg gttgggttgt ttgtattttt aataatttta attgttgggt tgtttcacga
     1621 atgaaatgag ggatctttag actgagctca gtaaattagg agtaccaaaa gaaaaaactt
     1681 ggagtaaaac agggctgcta actttgtttt gggtaattcg attttatcct ttttcttatg
     1741 ttttctgttc tcccttttag ttatatcttt ataatggtga tagttatagg aactcttctt
     1801 tctgtttctt cttttcactg gcttaggatt tgagcaggtt tagaaattaa tttaattgga
     1861 tttttacctc ttttagtata tcagaaaagg acttcagaaa gagagtcagc tgtaaaatat
     1921 tttattgttc aggccctagg gtctaggata cttatttttg gaaggttaat tgctttcaat
     1981 atgtctttta catgggatct ttatacaagt aggctatcac actctgttgg gcttttagtt
     2041 attttgaggg gtttatgtat aaaactcgga ttatttcctt ttcattattg gttgcctagg
     2101 gttatagcag gtcttccttg gattacctgt ttgtttttgg ctacctgaca aaaatttgct
     2161 cctctatttc ttttcttgtg tttacttgag ctaagagagt cttacatact aattttatct
     2221 ctgtgtgtta ttagcgcagg gtctaggatt gtaggaggaa ttggaggaat aaatcaaaca
     2281 caggttcgtg cattattggc atattcatct attgggcatt tgggttgaat aacctttgct
     2341 ttattacata gggagtggtc aatgaagttt tatttgcttg tctatgttct tgtctctttg
     2401 tttgtattta ttagcttatg aggtgcagat ttggggacta taaaagatat caggagatta
     2461 aagaacttta gttttgtgca aataagagtc atactctttt tgttatcttt aggggggctt
     2521 accaccattg ttaggctttg tttccaaatg attagtgatt ttagtgagga gaggaaacac
     2581 ttttctctct gttctgtttg ttcttatttt gggttcttta ataagcctgt tttattactt
     2641 aagcttgttt ttctcagtac ttttaagaaa tataaaagag agaaacattg gggccttgat
     2701 attaaaacaa aacaaaataa cgctttagct ttagctgttt catttaattt agttggaggg
     2761 gttataattg cttttagtaa ccttttttat atcctttaaa tgcgttgatt attttcgaca
     2821 aatcataaag acattggtac attatatatt ttatttggaa tatgatcagg cttggtaggt
     2881 actgctctaa gtctccttat tcgagctgaa ttaggacagc ctggggcttt attgggtgac
     2941 gatcagttat acaatgttat tgttacagca catgcttttg taataatttt tttcttagtt
     3001 atgcctatga taatcggtgg gtttggtaac tgattagttc ctttaatgtt aggggctccc
     3061 gacatggctt ttcctcgttt aaataatatg agtttttgat tattacctcc tgcactttta
     3121 ttacttcttt cttcagctgc ggtggaaaga ggggtgggga ccggatgaac tgtgtatcct
     3181 ccattagctg gaaatctggc tcatgctggt ggttcagtag accttgcaat tttttcttta
     3241 cacttagctg gggtttcttc tattttaggg gctgtgaact ttattacaac cattattaac
     3301 atacgttgac gaggtataca gtttgaacga cttcctcttt ttgtgtgatc tgtgaaaatt
     3361 acagcaatcc ttcttctact atcccttcca gtgctagcag gggctattac gatactgtta
     3421 acagatcgaa attttaatac tgcattcttt gatcctgcag gaggagggga tcctatttta
     3481 tatcagcatt tattttgatt ttttggacat ccagaggtat atattttaat tcttcctggc
     3541 tttggaatga tttctcatat tgttagtcat tactcggcta aaaaggagac ttttggtact
     3601 cttggaataa tttatgctat gttagctatt ggggtgctag gatttattgt gtgggctcat
     3661 catatattta ctgtaggaat ggatgtagat actcgtgctt attttacagc agctactata
     3721 attattgctg tacccacagg aatcaaggtt tttagttgat tagctacaat tcatggagct
     3781 aaaattaaat atgaaacacc tatgttatga gctttgggat ttattttcct gtttactgta
     3841 gggggtttga ctggaattgt gttgtctaat tcttctttag atattatgct tcacgacaca
     3901 tattatgtag ttgctcattt ccattatgtg ctatcaatgg gggcagtttt cgccttattt
     3961 ggtgctttta actattgatt tccgttgtta agaggggtaa ctttgcattc tcgttgaact
     4021 aaggctcatt tttatattat atttattggg gtaaatgtaa cttttttccc ccaacatttc
     4081 ttaggtttaa gcggaatacc tcggcgatat tctgattatc cagattgtta tactaagtga
     4141 aatgttattt cttccatcgg atcgataatc tcttttgtgg ctgttcttta tttcatggtc
     4201 attgtatggg aggctctagt ctcccagcga agtgtagtat gaagaactca tctgagaact
     4261 gctttagaat gagataatat tttacctgca gatttccata atgcccctga aaccggagcg
     4321 ttagttgctt aaatttttaa taaaaactta gataagatat gggtctatga ggacaactag
     4381 gatttcaaga tgcagcagcc cctttaatag aagagttgat tttttttcac aatcatgcta
     4441 taatgatttt ggttataatt atcagcttag ttgggtatgc tgctctgtct ttaatgttaa
     4501 ataactatac ttgtcgatca ttggttgaag ggcaagaaat tgaaactatt aaaacaatta
     4561 ttcctgcggt aattttggtt tttctagctc ttccttctct tcgtttatta tatttattag
     4621 atgaggttgg taattgtaga ttaagtgtaa aaactattgg tcatcaatgg tactgaagct
     4681 atgagtattc agattttcct agaattgagt ttgattcata tataattcca acaaacgaat
     4741 tagaacctgg ggattttcgg ctattagaag ttgatcatcg aatggttttg ccaactcaaa
     4801 cagatattcg ggtcttagtt acctctgcag atgtgattca ctcgtgaact gtgccttcac
     4861 tgggggttaa agtaaatgct gtaccgggcc ggctaaatca actaggtttc tttattaagt
     4921 atcctggtgt attttatggg caatgttctg aaatctgcgg agccaatcat tcttttatgc
     4981 ctattgtagt agaagctatt cctctaaaaa attttatgga gtgggttgta gtgtctgaat
     5041 aaaagttagt taaattataa tatagggttg tcagccctaa gttactaata agatttagta
     5101 ctttttacat gccacagtta tcccctttaa attgaatttt attatttgtt ctattttgat
     5161 ctgctgtttt gtgtatatct gttttacttt gatgatctag aaaagttttt ttccaaggaa
     5221 gaccttcttc ttctaaaatt ttaaaggaaa ataaatgaaa ttgataaata agaatgcttg
     5281 ttgatatttt ctcttcattt gacgataata atcaggtttt tatatctttc tatattttga
     5341 tgtgactttt ttctttggtc acaattgtgc tttttagttc ttcttattga gctatgtctc
     5401 cccgatgggt tagtgtaatt tgagctttta aagaaaccgg gtcgtctcag gtttttcgtt
     5461 cttacggtat caacatagga ggatttgtta atgttatttc cggactattt ctttttctta
     5521 tcgtaatgaa tcttagcggc ttaatccctt atgtttttag aactactagg catctggcta
     5581 tttcattgtc attagggatg cctctgtgac tttccttaat tatttctgct atttttttta
     5641 accctagttc agtagtagca ggactacttc ctatgggggc tcctgcccct ctaaaccctt
     5701 ttttagttat tatcgaaact gtaagaattc tagttcgtcc tattacactt tcagtccgac
     5761 taactgctaa tataagtgcg gggcatattg tcctgacttt aattgggaac tacctaacag
     5821 ccagtttttt tatatcttct gtgctatcta tggctttgct tttgtgtatt caagtatttt
     5881 atacaatttt tgaatttgga attagtttaa ttcaagctta tattttttgt ttattaatca
     5941 ccctttattc agatgaacac cctcattaat ctgggtaata taaactttat ttttaagtta
     6001 atttgttgta aaagaatttg ttattcattt ttggggtatg aacccaacag cttaaacttt
     6061 agcttatttt acagtttgtt gaggagactt aactccgtta atagatctac agtccaccgc
     6121 cttcttctca gccatcgaac aaacacacca ggattatctc cttccttgat tttgcaggtc
     6181 aatgcttttt ataaactata gtgcgcaagg tttagaggta tatctttatt ttaagctttg
     6241 aaggcttata gttttcttaa cttaaaacct taccaggagg atacgatcct ctcctaagaa
     6301 atcaaaattc tttgtgccct aacaccgctt tgtaattttt aatctatctc ttttgaatta
     6361 tatttaatcc ttctgcttgg aaggcagatg tactcagcat actcaagaga tatttctaat
     6421 aaattatttt attcctttag aatgaaaatc taacgtgcgg aattacacca tagaaacatt
     6481 atttaaattg tattaattag gtatctactt gaatacttaa tattataaat accagttttc
     6541 aaatcaaaaa gtttatatag attaaagctt ggctctgact tcaagcatga taaagaacta
     6601 aaaaatacac atggttttta tagaaggagg cgaggtgaaa aaaaaacata taaataataa
     6661 aaattgataa ctgtttcttc tttaaggtat tatagaatta gataatattt tgaaatgtcc
     6721 cgctaacacc agtgctgaag gttaaaaaaa aagtgcaagc ttggattaat ttagttcaca
     6781 aaatctggtt aacttggtgc cagcatccgc ggttaaacca agaagattaa gtcatgcatt
     6841 tttggtaaaa agacagttaa gcagcacaaa aagtttgttt aatcattatt gagaagtaaa
     6901 attcgcaaat aatctagaga tttgatcaaa actaaaaagc tgaagctgtg acatccttaa
     6961 gggaaactgg gattagatac cccattattc ttggatataa aaaatatgga tttaccagag
     7021 tactatggat cgatgacatt taaaactcaa agagcttggc ggtgttttag actctttagc
     7081 gggaacctgt ctcataatcg acaatccacg caagacctga cctttatttg ctttcagttt
     7141 gtataccgtc gtcgtcaggt aactttttag aaaaaagaag ttagcaattg agcttttaat
     7201 aagctcttac gtcagatcaa ggtgcagcca acataaaggg gaggatgggt tacaattata
     7261 agaatcataa ctacggaatg gctgttttga atagcagcca tgaaggagga cttaaaagta
     7321 aaataaaata tataaatgta ttgaattcag ctctgaaacg tgcacacatc gcccgtcgct
     7381 ctcgttgaaa aacgagataa gtcgtaacat agcaggggta atggaaattg cccctaaatt
     7441 aaaaacatag tataatataa atacatttca cttacactga aaatatactt agatataagt
     7501 tgtttttagc ataaataaaa tatgtgtaat gtctacttca attaattaaa agcattgata
     7561 aacttagtaa aggtgacaga aacttgtttt ataaaataaa agtactgaga aggaaatgat
     7621 tttaacggat ttaaagaaag attaaatttc tgtacctttt gcatcatggt ttagctagat
     7681 ttaattttct taggaaactt ctcgaaatct aatgggctat ttttaaccgg tactattagg
     7741 tgccctaaaa gtaattgtgg caaaaatttt tttagagtta aaaatagaaa tgaaatttta
     7801 tccgtattag atgatagcta gttctttctt aaaggtatag aagtactgta aatttcttat
     7861 gctatagaat atacaatctc ttgcatacat agaaatttaa tcaggttttt gaggataagc
     7921 tcaaaaacat tttagcttgt atctaaaatg ttaaatagtt aaatttaggc ttgaaaatgg
     7981 ccataatata tgattttgtt ataatttcat tgcttttgac aacatataat aaatttactt
     8041 tttgttagga aagaaagttc ttaaatttaa aataggacta aatgcatgct aaaatgagta
     8101 ttaattaact tatatacttt ataacagtaa aaacataaat taaataaagt atttttatta
     8161 taaattagtg aaaggaactc ggcaaaacta aattccgcct gtttatcaaa aacatggctc
     8221 cttgttttct tacataggga gtcggacctg ctcggtgaac atattttaac agccgcggta
     8281 ctctgaccgt gcaaaggtag cataatcatt tgccttataa ttgaaggcta gtatgaatgg
     8341 tttgacgaga attaagctgt ctctttttaa ctaaatataa ctttattaag aggtgaagaa
     8401 gcctgtattt tattgaaaga caagaagacc ctatcgagct ttaaagaatt tagtagattt
     8461 accatatatt aataaaaaag taaagcaact aattattttg gttggggcga ctgaggaaca
     8521 aacaaagctt cctttatgct aattaaaact tacaagtatt gatccaattt atttgattaa
     8581 agaaattagt taccgtaggg ataacagcat aatctccttt gagagttctc atcgaaaagg
     8641 gggtttgtga cctcgatgtt ggaccagaat acccagaaga tgcagccgtc ttcaatggtt
     8701 ggtctgttcg accattaaaa ttctacgtga tctgagttca gaccggcgtg agccaggtca
     8761 gtttctatct tcaattttta tagtggcctt agtacgaaag gaccaggcta ctgcaaaaca
     8821 atttgtaatc ttctgattaa atataaataa taattaagcc tttagctatc aaattagcaa
     8881 agattaatgc aattgactta ggatcaatag acataggtgg aatcccttta tttgatatat
     8941 aaagatggca gaaaaagtgc attaggttta agccctaaat atgaagatta aatctcttct
     9001 ctttataatg tatctttctg tagtttcatg tttatgctcc tatatttgcg ttttattggc
     9061 tgtcgctttt tttactcttt tagaacgtaa gggattaaga tatatacaat tgcgtaaagg
     9121 acctaataaa gttggtatca taggacttcc tcagcctatt gcagatgcag caaagctctt
     9181 aactaaggaa attgctaaac caactatggc taattactcc ccttattttg tagctcccat
     9241 ttttagcttt gttttagctt tactattatg acagttatac cctagcttat attctttagg
     9301 ttatttcaaa tgaggcattc ttttttttct gtgcgtttca ggtataaatg tttatgggac
     9361 gttactagcc ggatgagcta gaaattctaa atatgccttg ttaggaagac ttcgggcaat
     9421 tgcacaaaca atttcatatg aaattagaat agctttaatt ttgctttttc ctttgttttt
     9481 ggtcggaact tttagtttta ttgaagtaaa agaatcccaa gaaattattt gattaaggtt
     9541 tttgataatt ccggtttctt taatttgatt tgtaacttgt gttgccgaaa ctaatcgagc
     9601 tcccttcgat tttgctgagg gggagtcaga attagtttcc ggttttaaca tcgagtatgg
     9661 atcggccgga tttgctttaa tttttttggc agaatatgca aatattttag taataagact
     9721 attctctgcc cttcttttct tcggaggaag atctgtcttt tttataaata gtaacattat
     9781 atttatgtta aaagttttat ttttcgcatt cttattcatt tgagtgcgag gcagatatcc
     9841 tcgatttcaa tatgatttat ttaataggac taacttgaaa aggatttttg ccagcatctc
     9901 tatcttgttt attaataatt gcaatagtag catcttgtat ttactattaa tgtatagatc
     9961 aacatgtctt tatgtatctc gaaaaatgta gtttaatcaa aacattagca ttggaagcta
    10021 gaaattaggt aataatccta catttcgaaa tgactgcttt aattattttt agtatggggc
    10081 tttctaggtt tcttctcctt cccttcatat ctcaaccctt aagcttaggt ttaattgtaa
    10141 tagcatcaac tctttttatg tgtgtagcta gtgcaattac tttatcctca tgatatggtt
    10201 atattttgtt cttaatttat gttgggggcc ttttagtaat gtttgcttat gtggctgctc
    10261 tttctccaaa tgttttattt ggtagaggaa ctccattaat cttttctata atttcttttt
    10321 tcatcttcct ggtatttcta ttcaacttaa atcttgtaga tcttcctctt ttaaattatg
    10381 ttagggagat gagaagattt agtttcttga aaatctacgg atctgaaata gtatcccctc
    10441 aaataatttc aattcttatc gggttagctg taattttatt aattaatctg attgtcgttg
    10501 taaaaatttg ttattataca cacacttctt tacgaccttt tagaagataa gtttattaat
    10561 gcgaagacct attcgaaagg ttcatccagt attaaaagtc gtaaacggcg cctttgtaga
    10621 tttgccagcc ccatctaacc tgtctgtttg atgaaacttt ggatcgctcc tagggctatg
    10681 tttagtaatt cagattgcca ccggactatt tcttgctatg cattatacgg cacatgtaga
    10741 cctagccttt agttctgttg tgcatattag acgagatgtt acttacggct ggttgttgcg
    10801 agcgctccat gccaatgggg cttcttgatt ttttatttgt ttatatttcc acattgctcg
    10861 aggtatatac tacgggtcct atctttattt ccatgtttga aatgtgggag ttatcctctt
    10921 gtttttaatt ataggaacag cctttttagg gtatgtgttg ccctgaggac aaatgtcctt
    10981 ttgaggtgca actgtaatta caaatttgct ttctgcaatt ccctatgttg gtaaaatatt
    11041 ggtagagtga gtatgagggg ggtttgctgt agataatgca actcttacgc gattttttgc
    11101 tcttcacttt ttacttcctt ttgctgttgc gggtttgggg attctacaca tattatttct
    11161 tcatgaaaca ggatctaaca atccgctcgg attaaacaga gacggggaaa aagttccatt
    11221 tcattcttat tatactttta aagatctagt aggatttcta gtagttatat ccttactaac
    11281 tatattagcc ttattttctc cacaacttct tacagatcct gaaaacttta ttcctgctaa
    11341 ccctcttgta accccggtac acattcagcc agaatgatat tttctttttg cttatgctat
    11401 tcttcgatct attcctaata aattgggagg agtccttggt ttagccggat ctgttgctat
    11461 tttatttatt ttacctttta ctcatcaggg taaattccgg tcaactgctt tctacccgct
    11521 aaatcaaatt ttattttgaa cttatattgg tatctttttt gttttaactt gaattgggag
    11581 ttgtccagtg gaggccccat atgaacagat tggtcaggtt tttacaggac tgtattttat
    11641 atattttatt attaacccta tagtccagaa attatgagat aatattttag attattaaga
    11701 ctctaaagtt gtttcctggg gacagtttgt cttgaaaaca aactttaagt gttcaattca
    11761 cttgacaact taaagcaata agaatattcg tattcacttt tggcttacaa gaccaatgct
    11821 ctggtttaag ctattattgc ttcatgaaat gagtacattt tatttaacgt tattaagtat
    11881 atttggcatc ttaatgagat ttcttactct ttctttacaa tacaagcatc tcctaagaat
    11941 tcttttaaga cttgaagcta ttacaataag cctttttatt ataatatttt caatatctaa
    12001 taatgtcata ttaagaggtc aagcttctct tatcctaatt actatgggtg catgtgaagc
    12061 aagactagga cttgctattt tagttgcaat tattcgaaga gaaggaaatg actacgtatc
    12121 taggttttcc actcataact gctagcttaa ttatactggg attctctctt atgttattac
    12181 ctaaacaatc ttcttggtat cttaaaatat gatctcttgc tttaggcagt atgatttctt
    12241 taattcacct atttactcca tttttctcct acgaaagaat caatttgata atggcgcatg
    12301 attccctctc taatatttta atttctttaa ctttatgaat ttcccttata ataatgctag
    12361 ctagacaaaa tagagtaaag attaataaaa acaatcatct tctcttctct tttttcttgc
    12421 ttttattaaa ttcaatttta attgttactt ttctagcttc aagaagtctt ttgttctact
    12481 ttatattcga agcttctttg attccgactc tgcttttaat tttaggatgg ggctaccaac
    12541 ctgaacgact acaagctggt atatatataa taatttacac agttgctgca tctcttccac
    12601 ttcttttaac tattctttga gcatcccaag aacttttaac taggaagatg ctcctaaata
    12661 gtttgctacg caactcagcg gtgcctcaag agagaatttg gacttggaac attttagtga
    12721 ttttaatttt tagggctttt ctcgtaaaac tacccatatt tatagtacat ttgtggttgc
    12781 caaaggctca tgtggaagca cctgtcgctg gatcaatggt gctcgctgcc attttactta
    12841 aacttggagg ttatgggatc ttacgtttct accaatatct caactttttt cctttagaaa
    12901 atctaattat tattttctct ttagcaattt ggggtggtgt gttaacaaga atcatttgtt
    12961 ttcgacaaat tgatctaaaa tcactaattg cttattcttc aattggacat atatctctta
    13021 tgttagccgg agttttctct aattcttcat gaggatgagc aggagcccta gtattgatac
    13081 tttctcacgg gttttgttca tcagccctat ttgccctagc aaactataca tatgaaaaat
    13141 ctcacacccg aagtcttttt ttaagaaagg gaatacttat attactacca ttattaagta
    13201 tatgatgatt cttcttttgt gttataaata tagccgctcc ccctagagtt aatctattgg
    13261 gagaaatcct aattttccca tctgttatct ttagctcaac gtattacttt gtccccttag
    13321 gtttaataag atttttagcc gctctatata gaatgtattt atttacttct atccagcacg
    13381 gaggcagacc taaatttgta aaacccttta atcaatttaa accggcaggg tttctcctgc
    13441 tctttcttca ctgaattcct ggaaattttc taattttaaa gagagaactg gtatttatat
    13501 gaatttaaag tcaagttagt ttatttaaaa catcagcctg tggatttgaa agtgaaaata
    13561 ttaatttcac ttgaccatgt ttacaaaatt aaaatcttct tctattagct cacttttttt
    13621 acttacctac agagctttac tcctcccggt cactataata tttattttta aggaaaccac
    13681 aattattata gaatgaagaa tcattcaaat caggtcttgt ataataacaa taatccttat
    13741 tctagatcct gttagtctta gttttagtaa tgtagtctgt cttatttcag gttgtgtcat
    13801 gctcttttca tctagctata tatctcacga tccttttctc aaacgattta cttgattagt
    13861 aatattattc gttctatcaa taaatcttct ggtattcatc cccagccttc ctgcattatt
    13921 gttgggatga gatggcctag gaattgtttc ttttgttctt gtaatttatt atcaaaacat
    13981 aaaatcatta ggggccggaa tattaacagt cttagcaaat cgaattggag acgtaataat
    14041 tttaatttct attggtctac tagttttaca gggccactga ataattactt caatttgaga
    14101 tttttattta agaacatgaa tagcccttac aatcacttta gctgcaatga caaaaagggc
    14161 ccagattcca ttttcaaggt gacttcctgc ggccatagct gcgcccactc ctgtctcagc
    14221 tcttgtacac tcttcaaccc ttgtcactgc tggagtattt ctaatcatcc gtttttttcc
    14281 ttttttaagt tctatttccg gatttaaaac agctctttta ttcatctctg tgttaactct
    14341 cttaatagca ggaatcggag caaactatga aaatgacctg aaaaaagtta ttgcactatc
    14401 taccctaaga cagcttggcg taataataat aagactgggc ataggaatgc cttatcttgc
    14461 cctatttcat ttatataccc atgccttatt taaggctctc ttatttcttt gtgccggtat
    14521 aattatccac aatagctcta atacccaaga tattcgacac atagggcttc tattctctca
    14581 ggcccccctc acagtagggt gtataaatgt tgcaaatcta gctttatgcg gggctccatt
    14641 tttaaggggt ttctactcta aagaccttat tttagagttt tctttacaca gccccactaa
    14701 tttattaata gttttattaa tttttctagc aactggaata actgctgcct attctcttcg
    14761 actttccttt tgttctcttt gaggcgcaat aaaaaacgcc ccctatcatg gaaaacaaga
    14821 agcggatcca tacgtaaatt gagccacaac tacccttaga ctagcagcca tcggggcagg
    14881 cctttacttc caaaacattt ttttaggatt taaccccact ccttttgtcc tccctttcct
    14941 tcacaaaata ttaaccgtaa cagtaattct tttaggttta tttagagcct ctatcttatg
    15001 agattcaaac cacaccccaa ccaaaataaa taagattaaa ttctttttct ctacaatgtg
    15061 gtttttagcc ccaatctcag cccaaccaat aactaaattt tccataatgt taggaacaaa
    15121 tatgataaaa tctattgaca taggttggct agagatttta ggaggacaag gatctgctca
    15181 agttactaga aatttatcaa ctatcaacca gaaactccaa atcaaaacct ttaacttctt
    15241 tattgcctta atactatttg ccctaattat tttcatccaa gttta
//
