# Supplementary material for: Relation between mitochondrial DNA hyperdiversity, mutation rate and mitochondrial genome evolution in Melarhaphe neritoides (Gastropoda: Littorinidae) and other Caenogastropoda
Source: Sci Rep. 2018 Dec 19;8:17964. doi: 10.1038/s41598-018-36428-7 (PMC6299273; doi:10.1038/s41598-018-36428-7)
Supplement: Supplementary file 3 — Supplementary Dataset 1 [file 41598_2018_36428_MOESM3_ESM.zip › Tricula hortensis NC_013833.gb]

LOCUS       Tricula_hortensi       15179 bp    DNA     linear   INV 31-JAN-2018
DEFINITION  Tricula hortensis mitochondrion, complete genome.
ACCESSION   NC_013833
KEYWORDS    RefSeq.
SOURCE      mitochondrion Tricula hortensis (snail)
  ORGANISM  Tricula hortensis
            Eukaryota; Metazoa; Lophotrochozoa; Mollusca; Gastropoda;
            Caenogastropoda; Hypsogastropoda; Littorinimorpha; Truncatelloidea;
            Pomatiopsidae; Triculinae; Tricula.
REFERENCE   1  (bases 1 to 15179)
  AUTHORS   Zhao,Q.P., Zhang,S.H. and Nie,P.
  TITLE     The complete mitochondrial sequence of Tricula hortensis
  JOURNAL   Unpublished
REFERENCE   2  (bases 1 to 15179)
  CONSRTM   NCBI Genome Project
  TITLE     Direct Submission
  JOURNAL   Submitted (16-FEB-2010) National Center for Biotechnology
            Information, NIH, Bethesda, MD 20894, USA
REFERENCE   3  (bases 1 to 15179)
  AUTHORS   Zhao,Q.P., Zhang,S.H. and Nie,P.
  TITLE     Direct Submission
  JOURNAL   Submitted (31-JAN-2008) Fish Immunology and Parasitology, Institute
            of Hydrobiology, Chinese Academy of Science, 7# Donghu South Road,
            Wuhan, Hubei 430072, China
COMMENT     PROVISIONAL REFSEQ: This record has not yet been subject to final
            NCBI review. The reference sequence is identical to EU440735.
            COMPLETENESS: full length.
FEATURES             Location/Qualifiers
     source          1..15179
                     /organism="Tricula hortensis"
                     /organelle="mitochondrion"
                     /mol_type="genomic DNA"
                     /db_xref="taxon:227356"
                     /country="China: Sichuan province, Mianzhu City"
     CDS             1..1536
                     /gene="COX1"
                     /codon_start=1
                     /transl_table=5
                     /product="cytochrome c oxidase subunit I"
                     /protein_id="YP_003434156.1"
                     /db_xref="GI:288903437"
                     /db_xref="GeneID:8774720"
                     /translation="MRWLFSTNHKDIGTLYILFGMWAGLVGTALSLLIRAELGQPGAL
                     LGDDQLYNVIVTAHAFVMIFFLVMPMMIGGFGNWLIPLMLGASDMAFPRLNNMSFWLL
                     PPALLLLLSSAAVESGAGTGWTVYPPLAGNLAHAGGSVDLAIFSLHLAGVSSILGAVN
                     FITTIINMRWRGMQFERLPLFVWSVKITAVLLLLSLPVLAGAITMLLTDRNFNTAFFD
                     PAGGGDPILYQHLFWFFGHPEVYILILPGFGMISHIVSHYSTKKETFGTLGMIYAMLA
                     IGVLGFIVWAHHMFTVGMDVDTRAYFTAATMIIAVPTGIKVFSWLATIHGAKIKYETP
                     MLWALGFIFLFTVGGLTGIVLSNSSLDIMLHDTYYVVAHFHYVLSMGAVFALFGAFNY
                     WFPLLTGVTLHSRWTKAHFFVMFAGVNITFFPQHFLGLAGMPRRYSDYPDCYTKWNVV
                     SSIGSMISFVAVLYFMLIVWEALVSQRKVVWSTHLSTALEWDNLLPADFHNAPETGAL
                     VSV"
     gene            1..1536
                     /gene="COX1"
                     /db_xref="GeneID:8774720"
     CDS             1553..2239
                     /gene="COX2"
                     /codon_start=1
                     /transl_table=5
                     /product="cytochrome c oxidase subunit II"
                     /protein_id="YP_003434157.1"
                     /db_xref="GI:288903438"
                     /db_xref="GeneID:8774708"
                     /translation="MSLWGQLGFQDAASPLMEELIFFHDHAMMILVMIISLVGYAAFS
                     LMVNKFSCRSLVEGQEIETIWTIIPAIILIFLALPSLRLLYLLDEVGDCNLTVKSIGH
                     QWYWSYEYSDFLNIEFDSYMIPTSDLESGDFRLLEVDHRVVLPTLADIRVLVTSADVI
                     HSWAVPSLGVKADAIPGRLNQLSFFIKHPGVFYGQCSEICGANHSFMPIVVEAIPLEN
                     FMSWVVNVSE"
     gene            1553..2239
                     /gene="COX2"
                     /db_xref="GeneID:8774708"
     tRNA            2242..2309
                     /product="tRNA-Asp"
                     /anticodon="(pos:2272..2274,aa:Asp,seq:gtc)"
     CDS             2311..2469
                     /gene="ATP8"
                     /codon_start=1
                     /transl_table=5
                     /product="ATP synthase F0 subunit 8"
                     /protein_id="YP_003434158.1"
                     /db_xref="GI:288903439"
                     /db_xref="GeneID:8774709"
                     /translation="MPQLSPLNWIFLFILFWTAVIVVSIMIWWSSKIYFTTQTSKKIV
                     KKENKWNW"
     gene            2311..2469
                     /gene="ATP8"
                     /db_xref="GeneID:8774709"
     CDS             2478..3173
                     /gene="ATP6"
                     /codon_start=1
                     /transl_table=5
                     /product="ATP synthase F0 subunit 6"
                     /protein_id="YP_003434159.1"
                     /db_xref="GI:288903440"
                     /db_xref="GeneID:8774710"
                     /translation="MLVDIFSSFDDNNQVFMSLYMLMWVFSLASIMIFSSSYWVMSPR
                     YDIILKVFKETVSAQIFRAFGLNMGGFINVLAALFMFLIFMNLSGLIPYVFSSTSHLA
                     VSLSLGLPLWLSLIISAIFHNTSSVVAGLLPMGAPAPLNPFLVIIKTVSILVRPITLS
                     VRLTANMSAGHIVLTLIGNYMTASFFMSSVFSMLMLVSIQIFYTIFEFGISMIQAYIF
                     CLLITLYSDEHPH"
     gene            2478..3173
                     /gene="ATP6"
                     /db_xref="GeneID:8774710"
     tRNA            complement(3205..3271)
                     /product="tRNA-Met"
                     /anticodon="(pos:complement(3236..3238),aa:Met,seq:cat)"
     tRNA            complement(3273..3337)
                     /product="tRNA-Tyr"
                     /anticodon="(pos:complement(3305..3307),aa:Tyr,seq:gta)"
     tRNA            complement(3349..3412)
                     /product="tRNA-Cys"
                     /anticodon="(pos:complement(3381..3383),aa:Cys,seq:gca)"
     tRNA            complement(3414..3479)
                     /product="tRNA-Trp"
                     /anticodon="(pos:complement(3447..3449),aa:Trp,seq:tca)"
     tRNA            complement(3481..3543)
                     /product="tRNA-Gln"
                     /anticodon="(pos:complement(3511..3513),aa:Gln,seq:ttg)"
     tRNA            complement(3547..3612)
                     /product="tRNA-Gly"
                     /anticodon="(pos:complement(3580..3582),aa:Gly,seq:tcc)"
     tRNA            complement(3622..3688)
                     /product="tRNA-Glu"
                     /anticodon="(pos:complement(3655..3657),aa:Glu,seq:ttc)"
     rRNA            3689..4626
                     /product="s-rRNA"
                     /note="12S ribosomal RNA"
     tRNA            4627..4693
                     /product="tRNA-Val"
                     /anticodon="(pos:4658..4660,aa:Val,seq:tac)"
     rRNA            4694..6032
                     /product="l-rRNA"
                     /note="16S ribosomal RNA"
     tRNA            6033..6099
                     /product="tRNA-Leu"
                     /anticodon="(pos:6062..6064,aa:Leu,seq:taa)"
     tRNA            6101..6169
                     /product="tRNA-Leu"
                     /anticodon="(pos:6131..6133,aa:Leu,seq:tag)"
     CDS             6170..7109
                     /gene="ND1"
                     /note="TAA stop codon is completed by the addition of 3'
                     Aresidues to the mRNA"
                     /codon_start=1
                     /transl_except="(pos:7109,aa:TERM)"
                     /transl_table=5
                     /product="NADH dehydrogenase subunit 1"
                     /protein_id="YP_003434160.1"
                     /db_xref="GI:288903441"
                     /db_xref="GeneID:8774711"
                     /translation="MYLSLISCVFTYICILLAVAFFTLLERKGLSYMQIRKGPNKVGI
                     AGLPQPLADAAKLLTKEIAKPTMANYSPYYLAPVFSFILALLLWQLYPSLYATGYFKW
                     GILFFLCVSSLNVYGTLLAGWASNSKYALLGSLRAIAQTISYEVSMALILLFPLFLLT
                     SFNFMELNESQKTVWLAFLMLPVFFMWFVTCIAETNRAPFDFAEGESELVSGFNVEYG
                     SAGFALIFLAEYANILVMSLFSAILFFGGSSFLYIYSDIMFMLKILFFAFVFIWIRAT
                     YPRFRYDLLMSLTWKSFLPAALSFLLMIFCMSYYMYT"
     gene            6170..7109
                     /gene="ND1"
                     /db_xref="GeneID:8774711"
     tRNA            7110..7176
                     /product="tRNA-Pro"
                     /anticodon="(pos:7140..7142,aa:Pro,seq:tgg)"
     CDS             7178..7678
                     /gene="ND6"
                     /codon_start=1
                     /transl_table=5
                     /product="NADH dehydrogenase subunit 6"
                     /protein_id="YP_003434161.1"
                     /db_xref="GI:288903442"
                     /db_xref="GeneID:8774712"
                     /translation="MTSIMLMAFSICSVLMFPLMAQPLSLGLSIMISTLFLCLSSAML
                     ISSWYAYILFLIYVGGLLVMFAYVAALSPDMLFSSMNAIIFFIMFSFFSSLILYNCNF
                     VDLAKLEILNTWMVTKKLKTYGVELVSPYYISILIALGTILLLNLIVVVKICFYQHTS
                     LRPFKV"
     gene            7178..7678
                     /gene="ND6"
                     /db_xref="GeneID:8774712"
     CDS             7682..8821
                     /gene="CYTB"
                     /codon_start=1
                     /transl_table=5
                     /product="cytochrome b"
                     /protein_id="YP_003434162.1"
                     /db_xref="GI:288903443"
                     /db_xref="GeneID:8774713"
                     /translation="MRTPIRKIHPVLKVINGALIDLPAPSNLSVWWNFGSLLGLCLVI
                     QIATGLFLAMHYTAHVDLAFSSVVHISRDVNYGWLLRALHADGGSWFFICIYFHIGRG
                     MYYGSYINIHTWNIGVILLFMTMATAFLGYVLPWGQMSFWGATVITNLLSAIPYVGKM
                     LVEWVWGGFAVDNATLSRFFTIHFVLPFGIAALTMLHLLFLHETGSNNPLGLNSDGEK
                     IQFHSYYSFKDLVGFIILLFMLSLLVLFAPQMLTDPENFIPANPLVTPVHIQPEWYFL
                     FAYAILRSIPNKLGGVIALIMSVAILLILPFTNISKFRSLAFYPLSQLLFWSFIGIFS
                     ILTWIGACPVEAPYEQIGQVFTILYFLYFIMDPFIRTMWDNILDF"
     gene            7682..8821
                     /gene="CYTB"
                     /db_xref="GeneID:8774713"
     tRNA            8822..8886
                     /product="tRNA-Ser"
                     /anticodon="(pos:8848..8850,aa:Ser,seq:tga)"
     tRNA            complement(8887..8953)
                     /product="tRNA-Thr"
                     /anticodon="(pos:complement(8919..8921),aa:Thr,seq:tgt)"
     CDS             8970..9266
                     /gene="ND4L"
                     /codon_start=1
                     /transl_table=5
                     /product="NADH dehydrogenase subunit 4L"
                     /protein_id="YP_003434163.1"
                     /db_xref="GI:288903444"
                     /db_xref="GeneID:8774714"
                     /translation="MSTFYLILVSMLGFFMALLTLSLQYKHLLSILLSLEAATMSLFI
                     MMFTSLNNITFSGETALILITLGACEASLGLSILVSMIRVRGNDYVSSFSSQKC"
     gene            8970..9266
                     /gene="ND4L"
                     /db_xref="GeneID:8774714"
     CDS             9272..10633
                     /gene="ND4"
                     /codon_start=1
                     /transl_table=5
                     /product="NADH dehydrogenase subunit 4"
                     /protein_id="YP_003434164.1"
                     /db_xref="GI:288903445"
                     /db_xref="GeneID:8774715"
                     /translation="MMSNISLFLLLMTSFPWYLKIWSLSLISVFSFFYLYSPIFSYES
                     LNLYMTQDSMSTVLISLTFWITLMMMIASQNSVKKTNNNPSLFSFLLIMLNLILISTF
                     LMTNILHFYFMFEASLIPTLLVILGWGYQPERLQAGMYMMIYTVAASLPLLLTIMWAG
                     FYSNSFNILMTSNLRQEMVLSSTYWSYNFLTFLIFTAFLVKLPMFSMHLRLPKAHVEA
                     PVAGSMVLAAILLKLGGYGIFRIYQYFNYNSSTMAILIFSLAIWGGVLTSIVCFRQVD
                     FKSLIAYSSIGHMSLMLAGAFSGSSWGWSGGLVLMVSHGFCSSALFALASYTYEKTHT
                     RSLFLSKGMLLIVPVLAMWWFLFCVINMAAPPSINLLGEIMILPSIIFSSSYYVLSIG
                     LMSFLAALYSMYLYTTTQHGGNPKYLKPFMNLKSSMFLLLFLHWIPANFLIFKSELVF
                     LWM"
     gene            9272..10633
                     /gene="ND4"
                     /db_xref="GeneID:8774715"
     tRNA            10636..10699
                     /product="tRNA-His"
                     /anticodon="(pos:10666..10668,aa:His,seq:gtg)"
     CDS             10700..12413
                     /gene="ND5"
                     /note="TAA stop codon is completed by the addition of 3'
                     Aresidues to the mRNA"
                     /codon_start=1
                     /transl_except="(pos:12413,aa:TERM)"
                     /transl_table=5
                     /product="NADH dehydrogenase subunit 5"
                     /protein_id="YP_003434165.1"
                     /db_xref="GI:288903446"
                     /db_xref="GeneID:8774716"
                     /translation="MFLGLKSSSISSFFLLTYSILLIPIMCYFAMNEMSYLIEWNIIN
                     LSSCNISFCIILDMISLSFSNVVCLISGCVMMFSSSYMSHDPFLKRFVWLVMFFVLSM
                     NLLVFIPSLPSLLLGWDGLGIVSFALVIYYQNMKSLGAGMLTILANRIGDVMILISIG
                     ILVLQGHWIINLMWDFHLSMYVVLTITIAAMTKSAQIPFSAWLPAAMAAPTPVSALVH
                     SSTLVTAGVFLLIRFYPFLSQSNLFQPMLLFISVLTLLLAGIGANYENDLKKIIALST
                     LSQLGVMMMSLGMGMMYLSLFHLYTHALFKALLFLCAGMIIHNSSNYQDIRAMGLISK
                     QAPLTVACLNIANLSLCGAPFLSGFYSKDLILETSLVSSTNMLMVLLIFLATGMTAAY
                     SLRLSFCSLWSNMKNNSLHMKIEKDVYVNWATTILALAAIIAGSLLQSTFLNFSPQPF
                     ILPLFHKMLTIMVILSGLFISLILWDEDFTKKKMNKIKFFLTTMWFLAPISAQPLTKL
                     SMLVGTNIMKSVDQGWLEIMGGQGSFKMMSIMFNNNQKFQTKSFNFFILTMISSLLLI
                     FILTQ"
     gene            10700..12413
                     /gene="ND5"
                     /db_xref="GeneID:8774716"
     tRNA            12414..12478
                     /product="tRNA-Phe"
                     /anticodon="(pos:12446..12448,aa:Phe,seq:gaa)"
     CDS             12558..13337
                     /gene="COX3"
                     /codon_start=1
                     /transl_table=5
                     /product="cytochrome c oxidase subunit III"
                     /protein_id="YP_003434166.1"
                     /db_xref="GI:288903447"
                     /db_xref="GeneID:8774717"
                     /translation="MGRNPFHLVEFSPWPLTGSMGALFLTSGLAGWTHGYSYHTLVIG
                     VVLILITMVQWWRDVIREATYQGFHTTQVSKGLRWGMILFIASEVCFFFAFFWAYFHS
                     SLAPSTELGSCWPPIGINPLNPFEVPLLNTGVLLASGVTVTWAHHSLMEGNRSMGLQG
                     LGATVVLGVYFTFLQAMEYYEASFTIADGVYGSTFFVATGFHGLHVLIGSTFLAVCLG
                     RVWLQHFSTGHHFGFEAAAWYWHFVDVVWLFLYLSIYWWGY"
     gene            12558..13337
                     /gene="COX3"
                     /db_xref="GeneID:8774717"
     tRNA            13349..13415
                     /product="tRNA-Lys"
                     /anticodon="(pos:13379..13381,aa:Lys,seq:ttt)"
     tRNA            13423..13489
                     /product="tRNA-Ala"
                     /anticodon="(pos:13454..13456,aa:Ala,seq:tgc)"
     tRNA            13490..13558
                     /product="tRNA-Arg"
                     /anticodon="(pos:13520..13522,aa:Arg,seq:tcg)"
     tRNA            13563..13630
                     /product="tRNA-Asn"
                     /anticodon="(pos:13594..13596,aa:Asn,seq:gtt)"
     tRNA            13637..13703
                     /product="tRNA-Ile"
                     /anticodon="(pos:13666..13668,aa:Ile,seq:gat)"
     CDS             13704..14057
                     /gene="ND3"
                     /codon_start=1
                     /transl_table=5
                     /product="NADH dehydrogenase subunit 3"
                     /protein_id="YP_003434167.1"
                     /db_xref="GI:288903448"
                     /db_xref="GeneID:8774718"
                     /translation="MLSTLLSAMSAIILSIVVMFLGWILSKRAVSDREKNSPFECGFD
                     PIKSARLPFSLRFFLLAIIFLIFDVEIVLLFPVLISMMSSFNLKTLIGTFIFLIILIM
                     GLFHEWNEGSLDWAQ"
     gene            13704..14057
                     /gene="ND3"
                     /db_xref="GeneID:8774718"
     tRNA            14058..14125
                     /product="tRNA-Ser"
                     /anticodon="(pos:14085..14087,aa:Ser,seq:gct)"
     CDS             14126..15178
                     /gene="ND2"
                     /codon_start=1
                     /transl_table=5
                     /product="NADH dehydrogenase subunit 2"
                     /protein_id="YP_003434168.1"
                     /db_xref="GI:288903449"
                     /db_xref="GeneID:8774719"
                     /translation="MFSSLPFSLSFFSIMMFGTIFSISSSHWLGIWAGLEINLIGFLP
                     LLVYQKSMSESESAVKYFIIQAMGSSFLMFGSLMSYSLFFTWEMMMDYWVLGLILISV
                     GLMTKMGIFPFHFWLPSVMAGLPWMSCLMLATWQKIAPLFLMVTFLDMNLTYWLFVIF
                     CIFSAGSSIMGGIGGMNQTQLRALIAYSSIGHLGWMLFAILHSSWAMKIYLSVYITIS
                     ICIFLSLLYSNMNLMKNMTAPMNNVLSMSSTLIMFLSLGGLPPMLGFISKWIVITVGT
                     KDMSWIFLLLLVCGSLMSLFYYLSLFFSSFLVTFKNKKMMFNKYFKMNLVIIIGLFLN
                     IFGGLFLFSENFLFSI"
     gene            14126..15178
                     /gene="ND2"
                     /db_xref="GeneID:8774719"
ORIGIN      
        1 atgcgttgat tattttcaac aaatcataag gatattggaa ctttatatat tttatttgga
       61 atatgagcag gcttagttgg tactgctctt agattattaa ttcgagctga gttagggcaa
      121 ccaggagcgc tattaggtga tgatcaactt tataatgtaa ttgttacagc gcatgcattt
      181 gtaataattt tctttttggt tatacctata ataattggtg gttttggaaa ttgattaatt
      241 cctctaatat taggagcttc agacatagca tttcctcgtt tgaataatat aagattttgg
      301 ttacttcctc ctgcattatt gttattgtta tcttcagctg ctgttgaaag aggagccgga
      361 actggatgaa ctgtgtatcc accgcttgct ggaaatttag ctcatgctgg tgggtctgtt
      421 gatttagcta ttttttcttt acacttagct ggtgtatctt caattttagg ggctgtaaat
      481 tttattacaa ctattattaa tatacgatga cgaggaatac aatttgaacg acttccatta
      541 tttgtttggt ctgtaaaaat tactgccgta ttgcttttat tatctcttcc tgttttagct
      601 ggtgctatta caatattatt gactgatcga aattttaata ctgctttttt tgatcctgct
      661 ggtggtggag atccaattct ttatcaacat cttttttgat tttttggaca tccagaagtc
      721 tatattttaa ttttacctgg ttttggaata atttctcata ttgttagaca ttattcaact
      781 aaaaaagaaa catttggtac tttaggaata atttatgcta tactagctat tggagtatta
      841 ggatttattg tttgagctca tcatatattt actgttggta tggatgtaga tactcgggct
      901 tattttacgg cagcaactat aattattgct gttcctacag gtattaaagt atttagttga
      961 cttgctacta ttcatggagc taaaattaag tatgaaacac caatattgtg agccttaggg
     1021 tttatttttt tatttactgt tggtggatta acaggaatcg tattgtcaaa ttcttcatta
     1081 gatattatat tacatgatac ttattatgta gtagcacatt ttcattatgt gctttctata
     1141 ggagcagtat ttgctttatt cggagctttt aattattgat ttccattatt aactggagtt
     1201 actcttcatt ctcgttgaac taaagctcat ttttttgtta tatttgctgg tgtaaatatt
     1261 actttttttc ctcagcattt tttagggtta gcaggtatgc cacgacgata ttcagattat
     1321 ccagattgct ataccaaatg aaatgttgta tcatctattg gatctataat ttcttttgtt
     1381 gctgttttat attttatact aattgtatga gaagcattag tttctcaacg aaaagttgtt
     1441 tgaagaacac atttaagaac tgcgttagaa tgagataatt tacttcctgc agattttcat
     1501 aatgccccag aaacaggagc attggtttct gtataattta ataatataag atatgagcct
     1561 atgaggacaa cttggatttc aagacgcagc atctccttta atagaagaat taattttttt
     1621 tcatgatcat gcaataataa ttttagtcat aattattagt ttagttggtt atgctgcctt
     1681 ttctttaata gtgaataaat tttcttgtcg gtcattagtg gaaggtcaag aaattgaaac
     1741 aatttgaaca attattccag caattatttt gattttttta gctttacctt ctttgcgtct
     1801 tctatatctt ttagacgaag ttggtgattg taatttaaca gtaaaaagta ttggacatca
     1861 atgatattga agttatgaat attcagactt tttgaatatt gagttcgatt catatataat
     1921 tccaacaagt gacttagaaa gtggtgattt tcgattatta gaagttgacc atcgagtagt
     1981 attaccaact ttagcggata ttcgtgtttt agttacttca gctgatgtaa ttcattcatg
     2041 agctgtgcct agtttaggag taaaagctga tgctattcca ggacgattaa atcaattaag
     2101 tttttttatt aaacatcctg gagtttttta tggtcaatgt tctgaaattt gtggtgctaa
     2161 tcattcattt atgccaattg tagttgaagc tattccttta gaaaatttta tatcatgagt
     2221 agtaaatgtt tctgaataat taaagaatta gttgaactat aattttagat tgtcagtcta
     2281 aagtcactaa tttaatttag tattctttat atgcctcaat tatcaccact taattgaatt
     2341 tttttattta ttcttttttg aactgctgtg attgttgttt ctattataat ttgatgatca
     2401 agaaaaatct attttactac acaaacttct aaaaaaattg taaaaaaaga aaataaatga
     2461 aattgatagt taaaagaatg cttgtagata ttttttcttc tttcgatgat aataatcaag
     2521 tttttatatc tttatatata ttaatatgag tgttttcttt agctagaatt atgattttta
     2581 gttcttcata ttgagttatg agtccacgtt atgatattat tttaaaagtt tttaaggaaa
     2641 ctgtatctgc tcaaattttt cgggcttttg gtttaaatat aggagggttt attaatgttt
     2701 tagctgcact ttttatattt ttgattttta taaatttaag tggtctaatt ccatatgttt
     2761 ttagaagaac tagacactta gctgtttcac tttctcttgg tttaccatta tggttgtcat
     2821 taattatctc agcaattttt cataatacta gatctgttgt agctggatta ttacctatag
     2881 gagctccagc accattgaat ccatttctag ttattattaa aacagttagg attttagtac
     2941 gtcctattac attgtctgtg cggttaactg caaatataag agctgggcat attgttttaa
     3001 cgcttattgg caattatata actgctagat tttttatatc ttcagttttt tctatattaa
     3061 tattagttag aattcaaatt ttttatacaa tttttgaatt tggtattagt ataattcaag
     3121 cttatatttt ttgcttatta attaccttat attctgatga acatccacat taatttaatt
     3181 aaaaattaat ttttaaaaaa ttatttgtaa aagagaaaaa tctcattttt ggggtatgaa
     3241 cccaacagct taatatttag cttattttac atttgttggg gaaatttaat tccgttaata
     3301 aatctacagt ctattgccta aactcggcca ccaaacataa taattataac tcactagaaa
     3361 ttatatttca acttcgaatt tgcacttcga tattttaata aactatagtg ggtcaaggtt
     3421 taaaaaattt tctttatatc aagctttgaa ggcttgtagt ttttttaact taaaacctta
     3481 ctaggaggtt tggatcctct cttaagaaat caaaattctt cgtgcccaaa acactgcttg
     3541 taacggtatc tcttttaaaa taatttaatc tttttacttg gaaggtaaat gtactaatca
     3601 tactcaagag ataattatca gtatttctaa taaaataatt tatcccttta ggatgaaaac
     3661 ctaatgtgct attttacacc atagaaacct acttataaat ataatacttg aattaaaata
     3721 attttataat atttagaaaa caaattaaat ttatattata ataatgtttg gctctggctt
     3781 acttatataa taatagtaaa taaatacaca tggttttttt agaatgaagt gaggtaaata
     3841 ataattaaaa agaaatttaa aatttttcaa gattattatt taaagtatta ttaaatatat
     3901 aatgcttagt aaagtcccac taacaccagt gctagagatt aaaaaaaagc gtaagcttga
     3961 tttagattag ctatttaaat ttggttaact tggtgccagc atccgcggtt ataccaagaa
     4021 attaagttat atattatggt gaaaagatag ttaagtaata attagttttt attagccttt
     4081 atttaaaagt aaaatttata tataaaagtt aaaatcctat aaaaaattta aactgaagct
     4141 atgaaaatct tgagggaaac tgggattaga taccccatta ttcttgaaag taaataaatc
     4201 aataccaggg tactacaaat aatcttttaa atttaaaacc caaagagctt ggcggtgttt
     4261 tagactattt aggggaacct gtttcgtaat cgataatcca cgatatacct aaccttcttt
     4321 tgtaatcagt atgtataccg ttgtcgtcag gtaacttttt aaaacataga agttagcaaa
     4381 gaaattttta ttttatacgt caaatcaagg tacagcccac aagaaggaga gaatgggtta
     4441 caattaaaac ttataataac ggaataaaag tagaaaactt ttttgaagga ggacttaaaa
     4501 gtaaaaaaat aattataaaa attttttgaa ttaagctctg aaacgtgcac acatcgcccg
     4561 tcgctctcgc tgaaaagtga gataagtcgt aacatagtag gggtaatgga aattgtccct
     4621 agatgatgaa atatagcata atttaatgca tttcacttac actgaaaata tacttaaaat
     4681 taagttattt caaattatat taagattaaa attattacta tacacaaatt aaaaacattt
     4741 ataagttgag taaaggtgat tgaaatttta tttatattaa tctataagta ctgaaaagga
     4801 atatattaaa ttaaaaaaaa gcaatttttt ataatgtacc ttttgcatca tggtttagct
     4861 agagaatatt tttaataaaa tttctcgaaa ttcgatgagc tattttaggt tttgttttag
     4921 caataataag taaatgtggc aaaatttttt caaaaactta aaatagaaat tagattttat
     4981 tcgtatcgaa tgatagctag ttttcttata aaagcataga agtgcgtgat tcaattatat
     5041 ttaattcata atttattatg atttaatgtt ttaaatcatc agacttttaa ggataagctt
     5101 gaaagttaaa atactaaatt atatttattt taatttaaaa tttaagcttg aaattagcta
     5161 taatttaaaa tttgttataa atcatttaga tagtctaata aaataaattt atttgttttt
     5221 ataggaagga ttttttaaac ttttaaaaaa tatcttcatg ctaaaatgag tattatataa
     5281 actatatttt aataaaatta aaattaaaac ataaaattct tattataaat aaattttaag
     5341 aaggaactcg gcaaaatttg ctttgcctgt ctatcaaaaa catggctctt tgaaattaat
     5401 gtataaagag tcgagcctgc ccagtgataa aatttaaacg gccgcggtac tctgaccgtg
     5461 cgaaggtagc ataatcattt gccctataat tgagggcttg tatgaatggt ttgacaagag
     5521 cataactgtc tccttaaaat tttataaaat ttggttttta ggtgaagaaa cctaaatgaa
     5581 attgaaagac aagaagaccc tatcgagctt tagattaatt aattagaaaa tataattaaa
     5641 ataattaatt ttaattaaaa actttggttg gggcgactga ggaacatata aagcttcctt
     5701 aatcaaaatt aactaataag taatgatcca aaaattttga ttaataaaat tagttaccgt
     5761 agggataaca gcataatctt ttttgagagt tcttatcgaa aaaaaggttt gtgacctcga
     5821 tgttggacta ggatatccta aaagatgcag aagtctttaa aggttggtct gttcgatcat
     5881 taaaatccta catgatctga gttcagaccg gcgtgagcca ggtcagtttc tatcttcaat
     5941 taaatatttt aaatttagta cgaaaggacc aatttaaaac aattattgtt tacctagatt
     6001 aattataatg tatacattta agtttttata atataaagat ggcagaaaag tgcattaggt
     6061 ttaagcccta aatataaaga tttaaattct ttttttatac ataaagatgg cagaaaatat
     6121 gtattagatt taggatctaa atataaagat taaaattctt ttctttataa tgtatttatc
     6181 attaatttcc tgtgttttta cttatatttg tattttatta gcagttgctt tttttacact
     6241 tttagaacga aaaggcttat catatataca aattcgaaaa ggaccaaata aagttggcat
     6301 tgctggttta ccacaaccat tagcagatgc agccaagctt cttactaaag aaattgctaa
     6361 accaactatg gcaaattatt ctccttatta tttagctcct gtatttagtt ttatcttagc
     6421 tttactttta tgacaattat atccaagact ttatgctaca ggatatttta aatgaggaat
     6481 cttatttttc ttatgtgttt ctagattaaa tgtttatggg acattattgg ctggatgagc
     6541 ttcaaattca aaatatgcac tattaggaag attacgagcc attgctcaaa ctatttctta
     6601 tgaagttagg atagcgttaa ttttactttt tccattattt ttattaacta gatttaattt
     6661 tatagaatta aatgaatcac aaaaaactgt atgattagca tttttaatat tgcctgtatt
     6721 ttttatgtga tttgttacat gtattgctga aactaatcga gctccttttg attttgctga
     6781 aggagaatca gaactagttt ctggatttaa tgttgaatat ggatctgcag gttttgcttt
     6841 aatttttctt gcagaatatg ctaatatttt agttataagt ctattttctg ctattttatt
     6901 ttttggaggc agatcatttt tatatattta tagagatatt atatttatat taaaaatttt
     6961 atttttcgct ttcgtattta tttgaattcg tgctacatat ccacgatttc gttatgattt
     7021 gttaatatct ctcacatgaa aaagattctt accggcagca ctctcttttt tattaataat
     7081 tttttgtata tcatattata tatacacttc agagttgtag tttaataaaa tattagcatt
     7141 ggaagctaaa gattaggtaa taatcctaca ttctgaaatg acaagcatta tattaatagc
     7201 ctttagcatt tgttctgtat taatatttcc tttaatagct caacctttaa gtttagggtt
     7261 aagaatcata atttcaactt tatttttatg tttatcaaga gctatactaa tttctagttg
     7321 gtatgcttat attttatttt taatttatgt tggtggatta ttagttatat ttgcttatgt
     7381 agctgcatta tcgccagaca tattattttc aagtataaat gccattattt tctttattat
     7441 attttcattt tttagttcac taattttata taattgtaat tttgtagatt tagcaaaatt
     7501 agaaatttta aatacttgaa tggtgactaa aaaattaaaa acttatgggg ttgaacttgt
     7561 atccccatat tatatttcaa ttttaattgc attagggact attcttttat taaatttaat
     7621 tgtggtagta aaaatttgtt tttatcaaca tacttcttta cgacctttta aggtttaata
     7681 tatgcgtaca ccaattcgaa aaattcaccc tgtattaaaa gtgattaatg gagctcttat
     7741 tgatttacca gccccttcaa atctttctgt atgatgaaat tttggctcat tacttggttt
     7801 atgtttagta attcaaattg ctactggttt atttctagcc atacattata cagctcatgt
     7861 agacttagcg tttagatctg ttgtccatat ttctcgtgat gtaaattatg gttgactctt
     7921 acgggctctt catgcagatg gaggtagctg attttttatt tgtatttatt ttcatattgg
     7981 acgtggaatg tattatggat catatattaa tattcataca tgaaatattg gtgtaattct
     8041 tctttttata actatagcaa cagctttttt aggttatgtc ttaccatgag gacaaatatc
     8101 tttttgagga gctactgtaa ttactaattt attatctgct atcccttatg taggaaaaat
     8161 attagttgaa tgagtttgag gcggttttgc tgtagataat gcaacattaa gtcgattttt
     8221 taccattcat tttgttttac cttttggaat tgcagcttta actatattac atctattatt
     8281 tttacacgaa actggatcaa ataacccatt agggttgaat agagacggtg aaaagattca
     8341 atttcattct tactatagtt ttaaagattt agttggattt attattcttc tttttatact
     8401 ttctttatta gttttatttg ctccacaaat acttactgat cctgaaaatt ttattcctgc
     8461 aaatccatta gttacaccag tccatattca gccagaatga tattttcttt ttgcttatgc
     8521 tattcttcga tctattccta ataaattggg aggggtaatt gccttaatta tatctgtagc
     8581 aattctttta attttaccat ttactaatat tagaaaattt cgatcacttg ctttttaccc
     8641 attgagtcag ttactttttt gaagatttat tggaattttc agaattctta catgaattgg
     8701 tgcttgtcca gtggaagccc catatgaaca aattggtcaa gtatttacca ttttatactt
     8761 tctatatttt attatggacc catttattcg aacaatatga gataatattt tagattttta
     8821 aggctattct catggagcaa tttgtcttga aaacaaatta agagtactca atctactcag
     8881 tagcctaaca ataagaaatt ttttttcatc tttgacttac aagaccaatg ctttataatt
     8941 aagctattat tgcaatacta caatatgata tgagaacatt ttatttaatt ttagttagta
     9001 tattggggtt ttttatagct ttacttacat tatcattaca atataaacat cttttaagaa
     9061 ttttattaag tttagaagca gcaactataa gcttatttat tataatattt acatctttaa
     9121 ataacattac atttagtgga gaaacagcat tgattttaat tacattaggt gcttgtgaag
     9181 caagattagg tctttcaatt ttagtttcca taattcgagt tcgtggaaat gattacgttt
     9241 ctagattttc atctcaaaaa tgttaggact tataatatca aatattagtc ttttcttgct
     9301 tttaataact agttttccat gatatttaaa aatctgaagt ttatcactaa ttagagtgtt
     9361 ttcttttttt tatctatatt caccaatttt ttcttatgaa agactcaatt tatatataac
     9421 acaagattct atatcaaccg tattaatttc tttaactttc tgaattacgt taataataat
     9481 aattgctagt caaaatagag taaaaaaaac aaataataat ccatcattat tttctttttt
     9541 attaattata ctaaatctaa ttttaattag aactttttta ataactaaca ttttacattt
     9601 ttattttata tttgaagcct ctttaatccc aaccctcctt gtcattttag gttgaggata
     9661 ccagccagaa cggttacaag caggtatata tataataatt tatactgtag cagcatctct
     9721 tccactttta ttaactatta tatgagcagg attttattcc aattctttta atattttaat
     9781 aacttctaac ttacgtcaag aaatagtatt atcttctact tattggtctt ataatttttt
     9841 aacctttcta atttttacag cttttttagt aaaactccct atattctcaa tacatttacg
     9901 actaccaaaa gctcatgtag aagccccagt agctggatct atagttttag cagcaatcct
     9961 tttaaaatta ggagggtatg gaatttttcg tatttatcaa tattttaatt acaatagtag
    10021 tactatagca attttaattt tttcactagc tatttgaggt ggtgttttaa caagtattgt
    10081 ttgttttcgt caagtcgact ttaaatcatt aattgcctat tcatcaattg gccatatatc
    10141 tttaatacta gcaggagctt tttctggatc ctcatgagga tgaagtggtg gattagtact
    10201 aatagtatca catggatttt gttcatctgc tttatttgca ttagctagtt atacttatga
    10261 aaaaacacat actcgtagtt tgtttttaag aaaaggtata cttttaattg tgcctgtatt
    10321 agcaatatga tgatttcttt tttgtgttat taatatagca gcacctccaa gtattaattt
    10381 attaggtgaa attataattc ttccatcaat tatttttagt tctagctatt atgtactatc
    10441 tattggacta ataagatttc tagctgcatt atatagtata tatctttata caacaactca
    10501 acatggaggc aatcctaaat atttaaaacc atttataaac ttaaaatcct ctatatttct
    10561 tttattattt ttacattgaa ttcctgccaa ttttttaatt tttaaaagag aattagtctt
    10621 tctttgaata taaaagttaa gttagtttaa ctaaaatatc agcttgtgga tctgatgata
    10681 aaatttattt tacttaacca tgtttttagg tttaaaatct tcttccatta gttccttttt
    10741 tttattaact tatagaattt tattaattcc aattatatgt tattttgcaa taaatgagat
    10801 atcatattta attgaatgaa atattattaa tttaagttca tgtaacattt cattttgtat
    10861 tattttagat ataattagtt taagatttag aaatgttgtt tgtttaattt ctggatgtgt
    10921 aataatattt tcatcaagct atatatcaca tgatcctttt ttaaaacgat ttgtatgatt
    10981 agttatattt tttgtacttt ctataaattt attagtattt attccaagtc ttccatcact
    11041 actcctagga tgagatggtt taggaattgt atcctttgcc ttagttattt attatcaaaa
    11101 tataaaatcc ttaggagctg gcatacttac aattttagca aatcgaattg gagacgtaat
    11161 aattttaatt tcaattggta ttttagtttt acaaggacac tgaatcatta atttaatatg
    11221 ggactttcac ttatcaatat atgttgtatt aacaattacc attgcagcta taacaaaaag
    11281 agctcaaatt ccattttcag catgattacc agcagctatg gctgccccta ccccagtttc
    11341 agctcttgtc cattcttcta cactagtaac agctggagta tttttactaa ttcgatttta
    11401 cccattttta tctcaaagaa atctatttca accaatgctt ttatttattt ctgtattaac
    11461 tttattatta gcaggaattg gtgccaatta tgaaaatgat ttaaaaaaaa tcattgcctt
    11521 atcaacatta agacaattag gagtaataat aataagatta ggtataggaa taatatacct
    11581 ctccttattt catttataca ctcatgcttt atttaaagct ttattatttt tatgtgccgg
    11641 aataattatt cacaatagtt caaattatca agatattcga gctataggat taatttcaaa
    11701 acaagcccca ttaactgtag cttgtttaaa tattgcaaac ttatctttat gtggagctcc
    11761 atttttaagt ggattctatt caaaggactt aattttagaa acatctttag taagttctac
    11821 aaatatatta atagtattat taattttttt agcaacagga ataactgctg cttattcact
    11881 tcgtttatct ttttgctctc tttgaagaaa tataaaaaat aatagcctac atataaaaat
    11941 tgaaaaagat gtttatgtaa attgagcaac aacaattttg gctttagcag caatcattgc
    12001 aggatcctta ttacaatcca catttctcaa tttttcccca caaccattca tcttaccact
    12061 ttttcataaa atactcacca ttatagttat tctttctgga ttatttatct cattaatttt
    12121 atgagatgaa gattttacca aaaagaaaat aaataaaatt aaatttttcc taacaactat
    12181 atgattttta gcccctattt cagctcaacc tttaactaaa ctttctatac tagtaggaac
    12241 aaatattata aaatccgtag atcaaggatg attggaaatt ataggaggac aaggttcatt
    12301 taaaataata tcaatcatat ttaacaataa tcaaaaattt caaactaaat cttttaattt
    12361 ctttatttta actataattt ctagtctatt gctaatcttt attttaacac aatattctga
    12421 tagcttatgt atagagcata gcactgaaga tgctaaggaa gcaggctgct ttagaatagt
    12481 taataaaaat caatataact aatccagcgc aaaaaaaaaa agcgctggat taattatatt
    12541 tgtatttatt tcaatatatg ggacgaaacc cttttcattt agtagaattt agtccttgac
    12601 ctttaacagg ttctataggg gcattatttt taacttctgg acttgctgga tgaacacatg
    12661 gatattcata tcacacttta gttattggtg tagtgttaat tttaattaca atggtacaat
    12721 gatgacgtga tgtaattcga gaagcaactt atcaaggatt tcatacaaca caggtttcaa
    12781 aaggcttacg ttgaggaata attttattta ttgcatctga agtatgcttt tttttcgctt
    12841 ttttttgagc atactttcat agtagtttag ctcctaggac agaattaggt tcttgttgac
    12901 cgccaattgg gattaatcca ttaaatccat ttgaagttcc tttattaaat actggtgtgt
    12961 tattagcttc aggggtaacg gtaacttgag ctcatcatag attaatagaa ggaaatcgtt
    13021 ctataggact tcagggttta ggtgctacgg tagttttagg ggtatacttt acatttttgc
    13081 aagcaataga atattatgaa gcttctttta ctattgctga tggtgtatat ggatcaactt
    13141 tttttgtagc cacaggattt catggtttac atgtacttat tggtagaact tttttagcag
    13201 tttgtttagg tcgagtatgg cttcaacatt tctctaccgg acatcatttt ggatttgaag
    13261 ctgctgcttg atattgacat tttgtagatg tagtgtgatt atttttatac ctttcaattt
    13321 attgatgagg gtattaagat tttaatgttc ctaaatgacc gagaataagt attagacttt
    13381 taatttaatt acggtaattt atttaccttt aggaatttta ttggtttaat actttaaatt
    13441 aaaagatttg atttgcattc aaaaaatagg ttttatgacc tttagaccag tgtaaaaagc
    13501 gaaaaatttg catacggttt cggcccgtaa gatagaggtg gaagtccttt tttacattat
    13561 attagatgaa agccaaatta gaggtaccta gctgttaatt aggaaaatgt aaattatatt
    13621 actcatctag tttaatagca ttacgccgga tgaacggaaa tcattgatgt tgatttatat
    13681 gggatcattt atctctagtg ctaatgttaa gaacattatt aagagcaatg tctgcaatta
    13741 ttttatctat tgtagttata tttttaggat gaattctttc taaacgggct gttagagatc
    13801 gagaaaaaaa ttcgccattt gaatgtggtt ttgatcctat taagtctgct cgattaccat
    13861 tttcattacg tttcttctta ttagctatta tttttttaat ttttgatgta gagattgtac
    13921 ttttatttcc agttttaatt agaataatga gtagttttaa ccttaaaact ttaattggta
    13981 catttatttt tttaattatt ttaattatgg gtttatttca tgaatgaaat gagggttcgt
    14041 tagattgagc tcaataaaga aaaaacttgg agtaaaacag ggctgctaac tttgttttgg
    14101 gtaattcaat tttatccttt ttcttatgtt ttcaagactt ccttttagct tatctttttt
    14161 ctctattatg atatttggaa ctattttttc tatttcttct tcacattgat taggaatttg
    14221 agcgggcttg gaaattaatt taattggatt tctaccatta cttgtctatc aaaaaagtat
    14281 atctgaaaga gaatctgcag ttaaatattt tattattcaa gctataggat ctagattttt
    14341 aatgtttggg agattaataa gatatagact attttttact tgagaaataa taatagatta
    14401 ttgagtttta gggctaattt taatttcagt cggactaata actaaaatgg gaatttttcc
    14461 atttcatttt tgattaccta gggtaatagc tggacttcca tgaatatcat gtttaatatt
    14521 agctacatga caaaaaattg caccattatt tttaatagtt acttttttgg atataaattt
    14581 aacttattgg ttatttgtaa ttttttgtat tttcagagct ggatctagaa ttataggtgg
    14641 aattggaggt ataaatcaaa ctcagttacg agctcttatt gcttattctt caattggaca
    14701 tttaggatgg atattatttg ctattttaca tagtagttga gcaataaaga tttatttaag
    14761 tgtttatatt acaatctcta tttgtatttt tttaagatta ttatatagaa atataaattt
    14821 aataaagaac ataacagcac caataaataa tgttttaagt ataagtagaa cattaattat
    14881 attcttatct ttaggtgggt tacctccaat acttggattt atttcaaaat gaattgtgat
    14941 tacagttggg actaaagata tgtcttgaat ttttttactt ttacttgtat gtggttcatt
    15001 aataagttta ttttattatt taagattatt tttttcttca tttttggtta cttttaaaaa
    15061 taaaaaaata atatttaata aatattttaa gataaattta gttattatta ttggactttt
    15121 tttaaatatt tttggtggtt tatttttatt tagagaaaac tttttatttt ctatttaat
//
