# Supplementary material for: Relation between mitochondrial DNA hyperdiversity, mutation rate and mitochondrial genome evolution in Melarhaphe neritoides (Gastropoda: Littorinidae) and other Caenogastropoda
Source: Sci Rep. 2018 Dec 19;8:17964. doi: 10.1038/s41598-018-36428-7 (PMC6299273; doi:10.1038/s41598-018-36428-7)
Supplement: Supplementary file 3 — Supplementary Dataset 1 [file 41598_2018_36428_MOESM3_ESM.zip › Tritia obsoleta NC_007781.gb]

LOCUS       Tritia_obsoleta_       15263 bp    DNA     linear   INV 31-JAN-2018
DEFINITION  Tritia obsoleta mitochondrion, complete genome.
ACCESSION   NC_007781
KEYWORDS    RefSeq.
SOURCE      mitochondrion Ilyanassa obsoleta (mud snail)
  ORGANISM  Ilyanassa obsoleta
            Eukaryota; Metazoa; Lophotrochozoa; Mollusca; Gastropoda;
            Caenogastropoda; Hypsogastropoda; Neogastropoda; Buccinoidea;
            Nassariidae; Nassariinae; Tritia.
REFERENCE   1  (bases 1 to 15263)
  AUTHORS   Simison,W.B., Lindberg,D.R. and Boore,J.L.
  TITLE     Rolling circle amplification of metazoan mitochondrial genomes
  JOURNAL   Mol. Phylogenet. Evol. 39 (2), 562-567 (2006)
  PUBMED    16360323
REFERENCE   2  (bases 1 to 15263)
  CONSRTM   NCBI Genome Project
  TITLE     Direct Submission
  JOURNAL   Submitted (08-FEB-2006) National Center for Biotechnology
            Information, NIH, Bethesda, MD 20894, USA
REFERENCE   3  (bases 1 to 15263)
  AUTHORS   Simison,W.B., Lindberg,D.R. and Boore,J.L.
  TITLE     Direct Submission
  JOURNAL   Submitted (12-OCT-2005) Evolutionary Genomics Group, DOE Joint
            Genome Institute and Lawrence Berkeley National Laboratory, 2800
            Mitchell Dr., Walnut Creek, CA 94598, USA
COMMENT     REVIEWED REFSEQ: This record has been curated by NCBI staff. The
            reference sequence was derived from DQ238598. COMPLETENESS: full
            length.
FEATURES             Location/Qualifiers
     source          1..15263
                     /organism="Ilyanassa obsoleta"
                     /organelle="mitochondrion"
                     /mol_type="genomic DNA"
                     /db_xref="taxon:34582"
     CDS             1..1536
                     /gene="COX1"
                     /codon_start=1
                     /transl_table=5
                     /product="cytochrome c oxidase subunit I"
                     /protein_id="YP_492542.1"
                     /db_xref="GI:86990320"
                     /db_xref="GeneID:3907662"
                     /translation="MRWLFSTNHKDIGTLYILFGMWSGLVGTALSLLIRAELGQPGAL
                     LGDDQLYNVIVTAHAFVMIFFLVMPMMIGGFGNWLVPLMLGAPDMAFPRLNNMSFWLL
                     PPALLLLLSSAAVESGVGTGWTVYPPLSGNLAHAGGSVDLAIFSLHLAGVSSILGAVN
                     FITTIINMRWRGMQFERLPLFVWSVKITAILLLLSLPVLAGAITMLLTDRNFNTAFFD
                     PAGGGDPILYQHLFWFFGHPEVYILILPGFGMISHIVSHHSSKKETFGTLGMIYAMLA
                     IGVLGFIVWAHHMFTVGMDVDTRAYFTAATMIIAVPTGIKVFSWLATIHGAKIKYETP
                     MLWALGFIFLFTVGGLTGIVLSNSSLDIMLHDTYYVVAHFHYVLSMGAVFALFGAFNY
                     WFPLLSGVTLNSRWTKAHFYVMFIGVNVTFFPQHFLGLAGMPRRYSDYPDCYTKWNVV
                     SSIGSMISFVAVLYFMVIVWEALVSQRSVIWSTHLSTALEWDNILPADFHNAPETGAL
                     VAS"
     gene            1..1536
                     /gene="COX1"
                     /db_xref="GeneID:3907662"
     CDS             1565..2251
                     /gene="COX2"
                     /codon_start=1
                     /transl_table=5
                     /product="cytochrome c oxidase subunit II"
                     /protein_id="YP_492543.1"
                     /db_xref="GI:86990321"
                     /db_xref="GeneID:3907663"
                     /translation="MSLWGQLGFQDAASPLMEELIFFHDHAMMILVMIITLVGYAALA
                     LMVNKYTCRSLVEGQAIETIWTIIPAFILIFLALPSLRLLYLLDEIGDCSLTVKSIGH
                     QWYWSYEYSDYSNIEFDSYMVPTNELQPGDFRLLEVDHRVVLPTETDLRVLVTSADVI
                     HSWTVPSLGVKVDAIPGRLNQLGFFIKYPGVFYGQCSEICGANHSFMPIVVEAVPLKN
                     FLEWAVNVSD"
     gene            1565..2251
                     /gene="COX2"
                     /db_xref="GeneID:3907663"
     tRNA            2250..2317
                     /product="tRNA-Asp"
     CDS             2319..2477
                     /gene="ATP8"
                     /codon_start=1
                     /transl_table=5
                     /product="ATP synthase F0 subunit 8"
                     /protein_id="YP_492544.1"
                     /db_xref="GI:86990322"
                     /db_xref="GeneID:3907664"
                     /translation="MPQLSPLNWILLFVLFWVAVLTMSVLIWWSNKVFFQGENLTSTP
                     LKENKWNW"
     gene            2319..2477
                     /gene="ATP8"
                     /db_xref="GeneID:3907664"
     CDS             2485..3180
                     /gene="ATP6"
                     /codon_start=1
                     /transl_table=5
                     /product="ATP synthase F0 subunit 6"
                     /protein_id="YP_492545.1"
                     /db_xref="GI:86990332"
                     /db_xref="GeneID:3907665"
                     /translation="MLVDIFSSFDDNNQVFMSLYVLMWIFSLITIVLFSSSYWVMSPR
                     WLSIVSVFKDTASSQVFRSFGINMGGFVNIITGLFLFLILMNMSGLVPYVFSPTSHLA
                     VSLSLGLPLWLTLIISAVFYNPSSVVAGLLPMGAPAPLNPFLVIIETVSIMVRPITLS
                     VRLTANMSAGHIVLTLIGNYLTASFFMSSLFSMLLLLSIQVLYTVFEFGISLIQAYIF
                     CLLITLYSDEHPH"
     gene            2485..3180
                     /gene="ATP6"
                     /db_xref="GeneID:3907665"
     tRNA            complement(3223..3289)
                     /product="tRNA-Met"
     tRNA            complement(3291..3360)
                     /product="tRNA-Tyr"
     tRNA            complement(3361..3425)
                     /product="tRNA-Cys"
     tRNA            complement(3426..3492)
                     /product="tRNA-Trp"
     tRNA            complement(3490..3556)
                     /product="tRNA-Gln"
     tRNA            complement(3557..3623)
                     /product="tRNA-Gly"
     tRNA            complement(3638..3702)
                     /product="tRNA-Glu"
     rRNA            3777..4662
                     /product="s-rRNA"
     tRNA            4664..4727
                     /product="tRNA-Val"
     rRNA            4732..6035
                     /product="l-rRNA"
     tRNA            6083..6151
                     /product="tRNA-Leu"
     tRNA            6155..6223
                     /product="tRNA-Leu"
     CDS             6224..7165
                     /gene="ND1"
                     /codon_start=1
                     /transl_table=5
                     /product="NADH dehydrogenase subunit 1"
                     /protein_id="YP_492546.1"
                     /db_xref="GI:86990323"
                     /db_xref="GeneID:3907670"
                     /translation="MYVSIISTVFTYICILLAVAFFTLLERKGLSYMQIRKGPNKVGF
                     MGLPQPLADAAKLLTKEIAKPTMANFSPYFVAPIFSFILALLLWQLYPSLYSSSYFKW
                     GILFFLCVSGMNVYGTLLAGWASNSKYALLGSLRAIAQTISYEVSMALILLFPLFLVG
                     SFSFIEIKESQEFIWLTFLMIPVSLMWFVTCVAETNRAPFDFAEGESELVSGFNIEYG
                     AAGFALIFLAEYANILVMSLFSALLFFGGSSMIFMESDLAFMLKVLFFAFAFIWVRGS
                     YPRFRYDLLMGLTWKGFLPAALSFLLLXGALSSCLYY"
     gene            6224..7165
                     /gene="ND1"
                     /db_xref="GeneID:3907670"
     tRNA            7170..7237
                     /product="tRNA-Pro"
     CDS             7239..7739
                     /gene="ND6"
                     /codon_start=1
                     /transl_table=5
                     /product="NADH dehydrogenase subunit 6"
                     /protein_id="YP_492547.1"
                     /db_xref="GI:86990324"
                     /db_xref="GeneID:3907671"
                     /translation="MSALIVFSMTLSTFLLLPLMMQPLSLGLVIMISTLLMCFISAIL
                     LSSWYGYILFLIYVGGLLVMFAYVAALSPNVLFGKGTPMLFFIVMLLPISIIFYFLPL
                     IDMSSISYLNTFSDMKSLKIYGIEMVAPQMISILIGLALILLINLIVVVKICYYQQAS
                     LRPFSS"
     gene            7239..7739
                     /gene="ND6"
                     /db_xref="GeneID:3907671"
     CDS             7746..8885
                     /gene="CYTB"
                     /transl_table=5
                     /product="cytochrome b"
                     /protein_id="YP_492548.1"
                     /db_xref="GI:86990325"
                     /db_xref="GeneID:3907672"
                     /translation="MMRSPIRKVHPILKVMNGALVDLPAPSNLSIWWNFGSLLGLCLG
                     IQILTGLFLAMHYTAHVDLAFSSVMHISRDVSYGWLLRALHANGASWFFICLYLHAGR
                     GMYYGSYINVHTWNIGVVLLFLTMGTAFLGYVLPWGQMSFWGATVITNLLSAVPYVGK
                     MLVEWVWGGFAVDNATLVRFFALHFLLPFVIAAFAVLHLLFLHETGSNNPLGINSDGE
                     KIPFHSYYTFKDLVGFLVVLFLLSMLALFSPQLLTDPENFIPANPLVTPVHIQPEWYF
                     LFAYAILRSIPNKLGGVIALVMSIAILFILPFTHLGKFRSKAFYPLNQILFWCYVGMF
                     FILTWIGACPVEAPYEQIGQIFTVLYFSYFIIDPLVQVLWDKILDY"
     gene            7746..8885
                     /gene="CYTB"
                     /db_xref="GeneID:3907672"
     tRNA            8896..8960
                     /product="tRNA-Ser"
     tRNA            complement(8961..9028)
                     /product="tRNA-Thr"
     CDS             9049..9345
                     /gene="ND4L"
                     /codon_start=1
                     /transl_table=5
                     /product="NADH dehydrogenase subunit 4L"
                     /protein_id="YP_492549.1"
                     /db_xref="GI:86990326"
                     /db_xref="GeneID:3907673"
                     /translation="MSTFYLSMLSMFGVFMALLALSLQYKHLLSVLLSLEAITMNLFI
                     MLFALSTNVTFSGETSLILITLGACEASLGLAILVAIIRSEGNDYVSSFSMHKC"
     gene            9049..9345
                     /gene="ND4L"
                     /db_xref="GeneID:3907673"
     CDS             9339..10712
                     /gene="ND4"
                     /transl_table=5
                     /product="NADH dehydrogenase subunit 4"
                     /protein_id="YP_492550.1"
                     /db_xref="GI:86990327"
                     /db_xref="GeneID:3907674"
                     /translation="MFMSLTFLLLPKSKLSWYIKMWSLALGSLISIIHLFNPFFSYES
                     INSFLSFDSMSSILVSLTLWISLMMMLASQNSVKISKNNYILFSMFVLTLNLILVVTF
                     LSSSILIFYFLFEASLIPTLLLILGWGYQPERLQAGMYMMIYTVAASLPLLFSILWAS
                     QTLGSSDILMISSLRIHPYSTEYLWAWNFLTLLCFTAFLVKLPMFTVHLWLPKAHVEA
                     PVAGSMVLAAVLLKLGGYGILRVYQYFNFISSQTCIIIFSLAIWGGVITSIVCFRQVD
                     LKSLIAYSSIGHMSLMLAGAFSNTSWGWSGALILMLSHGFCSSALFALANYTYEKTHT
                     RSLFLGKGMLMLLPLLAMWWFLFCIMNMAAPPSINLLGEIMIFPATIFSSKYYLISLG
                     LMSFLAALYSMYLYTSTQHGGSPKFLKPFNDFKSSGFTLFLLHWVPGNFLILKSDLVS
                     MWI"
     gene            9339..10712
                     /gene="ND4"
                     /db_xref="GeneID:3907674"
     tRNA            10712..10778
                     /product="tRNA-His"
     CDS             10780..12501
                     /gene="ND5"
                     /transl_table=5
                     /product="NADH dehydrogenase subunit 5"
                     /protein_id="YP_492551.1"
                     /db_xref="GI:86990328"
                     /db_xref="GeneID:3907666"
                     /translation="MNLKSSSISSLFLLSYSMALFPVTMMFILQSKNIILEWSIFQMS
                     SCSMTLMLILDPVSLSFSNVVCLISGCVMMFSSSYMSHDPFLNRFVWLVMLFVMSMNL
                     LVFIPSLPALLLGWDGLGIVSFALVIYYQNMKSLSAGMITVLANRIGDVMILISIGIL
                     VLQGHWSILSIWDFYLTSWLALTITLAAMTKSAQIPFSSWLPAAMAAPTPVSALVHSS
                     TLVTAGVFLIIRFFPFLDTIPAFKPMLLFISVLTLLMAGIGANYENDLKKIIALSTLS
                     QLGVMMMSLGLGMPYLALFHLYTHALFKALLFLCAGMFIHNSSNTQDIRHMGLLFSQA
                     PLTTTCMNIANLSLCGAPFLSGFYSKDLILELSLHSPTSFLMVLLIFLATGMTAAYSF
                     RLSFCSLWGHMKGSPYHEKQELDPYVNWATTILSFMAVTAGFALQSIFLQFNPLPFIL
                     PFYLKMLTIFVLTSGVFLAFLAWDTDHNTKTMNKMKFFFSTMWFLAPISAQPLTKFSM
                     LLGTNIIKSIDMGWLEILGGQGSNLVTSSMSMKNQSIQIKSFNFFIALILFSVLIMFF
                     SKTIF"
     gene            10780..12501
                     /gene="ND5"
                     /db_xref="GeneID:3907666"
     tRNA            12501..12569
                     /product="tRNA-Phe"
     CDS             12628..13407
                     /gene="COX3"
                     /transl_table=5
                     /product="cytochrome c oxidase subunit III"
                     /protein_id="YP_492552.1"
                     /db_xref="GI:86990329"
                     /db_xref="GeneID:3907667"
                     /translation="MMARNPFHLVEFSPWPLTGSMGALFLTSGLAGWFHGYGYVTVLL
                     GLFLIVMTMIQWWRDVIREATYQGFHTTQVSKGLRWGMILFIVSEVCFFFAFFWAYFH
                     SSLAPSLELGSCWPPAGITPLNPFEVPLLNTGVLLASGVTVTWAHHSLMEGDNPGGLQ
                     GLVATVILGIYFTFLQACEYYEASFTIADGVYGSSFFVATGFHGLHVLIGSTFLLVCL
                     VRVWLQHFSTGHHFGFEAAAWYWHFVDVVWLFLYLSIYWWGC"
     gene            12628..13407
                     /gene="COX3"
                     /db_xref="GeneID:3907667"
     tRNA            13423..13487
                     /product="tRNA-Lys"
     tRNA            13490..13557
                     /product="tRNA-Ala"
     tRNA            13564..13632
                     /product="tRNA-Arg"
     tRNA            13635..13702
                     /product="tRNA-Asn"
     tRNA            13719..13785
                     /product="tRNA-Ile"
     CDS             13789..14142
                     /gene="ND3"
                     /codon_start=1
                     /transl_table=5
                     /product="NADH dehydrogenase subunit 3"
                     /protein_id="YP_492553.1"
                     /db_xref="GI:86990330"
                     /db_xref="GeneID:3907668"
                     /translation="MLSSFLGSVVAMILSVVVMGLGWVLAKRAISDREKNSPFECGFD
                     PIKSARLPFSLRFFLLAIIFLIFDVEIVLLFPVLASMTGSFSFPLVVGTFIFLMILIV
                     GLFHEWNEGSLDWAQ"
     gene            13789..14142
                     /gene="ND3"
                     /db_xref="GeneID:3907668"
     tRNA            14143..14210
                     /product="tRNA-Ser"
     CDS             14238..15263
                     /gene="ND2"
                     /exception="RNA editing"
                     /note="translated by RNA editing or translational
                     frameshift"
                     /codon_start=1
                     /transl_table=5
                     /product="NADH dehydrogenase subunit 2"
                     /protein_id="YP_492554.1"
                     /db_xref="GI:86990331"
                     /db_xref="GeneID:3907669"
                     /translation="MFMSVMGIGTLLSVSSIHWLSIWAGLEINLIGFLPMLVYQKSVA
                     ESQSAVKYFIIQAIGSSFLMFGSLLVFNMSFTWDMYTKISSPSVLGFTILISGLCIKL
                     GLFPFHYWLPGVMAGLPWVSCLISTWQKLAPLFLILCLLELSQSYNMVILLCAISAGS
                     TLIGGVGGMNQTQIRALLAYSSISHLGWMMFALIHSEWTMKAYLGIYVLISISLFMSL
                     WYNDSGMMKNINNLKNSGFAALSIMLLLLSLGGLPPLLGFVSKWLVITASATGPWAFT
                     IFILILGSLMSLFYYLSLFFSVFLSNLKKYGINNQKVGHSVMIGINVFNLLGGILILM
                     TSLLSSV"
     gene            14238..15263
                     /gene="ND2"
                     /db_xref="GeneID:3907669"
ORIGIN      
        1 atgcgttgat tattttctac aaatcataaa gacattggaa cattatatat tctatttgga
       61 atatgatcag ggttggttgg aacagcttta agacttctta ttcgtgctga acttggacaa
      121 cctggagcac ttcttggtga cgaccaactt tataacgtga ttgtgacagc tcacgctttc
      181 gtaataattt ttttcttagt aataccaata atgattggag ggtttggtaa ttgattagtt
      241 cctttaatac taggagctcc tgatatggct tttcctcgat taaataatat aagattctga
      301 ttgcttcctc ctgctttact tcttttattg tcttcagccg cagttgaaag aggagttgga
      361 actgggtgaa ctgtttatcc acctttatct ggtaatttag ctcatgctgg tggttcagtt
      421 gacttagcta ttttttctct gcatcttgca ggtgtatctt caattctagg agctgtaaat
      481 tttattacaa ctattattaa tatacgatga cgagggatgc aatttgagcg tcttcctcta
      541 tttgtatgat ctgtaaaaat tactgcaatt ttattgcttt tatctttgcc tgtattagct
      601 ggagctatta caatgcttct aacagatcga aattttaata ctgctttttt tgatccagca
      661 ggaggtggag atcctattct ctatcaacac ttattctgat ttttcggtca tcctgaagta
      721 tatattttaa ttcttcctgg atttggtata atttctcata ttgtaagtca ccattcatct
      781 aaaaaagaaa cattcggaac tttaggtata atttatgcta tattagctat tggtgtttta
      841 gggtttattg tatgagctca tcatatattt acagtaggaa tggatgttga tactcgagca
      901 tattttacag cagctacaat aatcattgct gtacctacag gaattaaagt atttagttga
      961 cttgctacaa ttcatggtgc taaaattaag tacgaaactc caatactgtg agcattagga
     1021 tttatttttc ttttcacagt gggagggctt acagggattg ttttatcaaa ttcttcctta
     1081 gacatcatgc tccatgacac atattatgta gtagctcact ttcattatgt tctttcaatg
     1141 ggagctgtat ttgctctttt tggagctttt aattactggt tccctttatt aagtggtgta
     1201 acactaaata gtcgatgaac taaagctcat ttctatgtta tgtttattgg agtaaatgtt
     1261 actttctttc ctcagcattt cttaggattg gcaggtatac cacggcgtta ttcagactat
     1321 cctgactgtt atacaaaatg aaatgttgta tcttcaattg gttcaataat ttcttttgta
     1381 gccgtgttat actttatagt aattgtatga gaagctttag tttctcagcg aagtgtaatt
     1441 tgaagaacac atttaagaac agctttggaa tgagataata ttttacctgc tgacttccat
     1501 aatgcacctg aaacaggggc attagtagca agttaaaatt tattatttag tataatttta
     1561 tgatatgagt ctatgaggac aattaggatt ccaagatgca gcttcgcctt taatagaaga
     1621 actaattttt tttcatgatc atgctataat gattttagtt atgattatta ctttagttgg
     1681 atatgctgcg ctagctttaa tagtaaataa atatacttgt cgttcattag ttgaaggaca
     1741 agcaattgag actatttgaa caattattcc cgcttttatt ctaatttttt tagctttgcc
     1801 ttctttgcgt ttactatatt tgcttgatga aattggtgat tgtagcttga ctgtaaaaag
     1861 tattggacat caatgatact gaagctatga atattctgat tattcaaata ttgagtttga
     1921 ctcatacata gtaccaacta atgagttaca gccaggtgac tttcggttac ttgaagtaga
     1981 tcatcgagtt gttttaccta ctgaaactga tcttcgtgtg ttagtaactt cagctgatgt
     2041 aatccattca tgaactgtac cttctttagg tgtaaaagta gatgcaattc caggtcgatt
     2101 aaatcaatta ggatttttca ttaaatatcc tggagtattt tacggtcaat gttctgaaat
     2161 ttgtggagct aaccattcat ttatacctat tgtagtggaa gctgttccat taaaaaattt
     2221 cttggaatga gctgtaaatg tatcagacta aaaagttagt taaaatataa tataaggttg
     2281 tcagccttac gttactaatt aaacttagta ctttttgcat gcctcaatta tctcccttaa
     2341 attgaatttt attatttgtt ttattttgag tagctgtgtt aactatatct gtattgatct
     2401 gatgatcaaa taaagttttc tttcaaggtg aaaatttaac ttcaacccca ctaaaagaaa
     2461 ataaatgaaa ttgataattt aagaatgctt gtagacattt tttcttcttt cgacgataat
     2521 aatcaagttt ttatgtcttt gtatgtatta atatgaattt tttctctaat tactattgtt
     2581 ttatttagtt cttcttactg agtaatatcc ccccgatggc taagaattgt aagtgttttt
     2641 aaagacactg cctcttctca agtttttcgt tcttttggaa tcaatatagg aggatttgta
     2701 aatattatta caggtttgtt tttgttttta attttaataa atatgagagg attggttcct
     2761 tatgttttta gaccaacaag tcatttagcg gtatcattat ccttgggact acctttatga
     2821 cttactctta ttatttctgc ggttttttat aacccgagct ctgtggtagc agggttgtta
     2881 ccaatgggag ctccagctcc cctaaaccca tttttagtaa ttattgaaac agtgagaatc
     2941 atagtacgac ctattacctt gtctgtacga ttaactgcta atataagagc tgggcatatt
     3001 gttcttactt taattggtaa ttatctaact gctagtttct ttatatcatc acttttttct
     3061 atattattac ttttatcaat ccaagtttta tacacagttt ttgagtttgg tattagccta
     3121 attcaagctt acattttttg tcttttaatt actctatatt ctgacgaaca ccctcattaa
     3181 aagttataac gttagtatat actactttat taaaaaatta tattgtaaaa gaactcgtgt
     3241 tcatttttgg ggtatgaacc caatagcttt atatttagct tattttacac tttgttggga
     3301 agaattaact ccgttaatag atctacagtc taccgcttat tgaactcagc caccaaacaa
     3361 acacaccagg aaattaattc ctttctcgat tttgcaggtc gatgttttaa ataaactatg
     3421 gcgggcaagg tttaaagatt tttctttata ttaagctttg aaggctcata gtttgtatta
     3481 acttaaaacc ttaccaggag gaactgaacc tctcctaaga aatcaaaatt ctttgtgccc
     3541 ttacaccgct ttgtaatatc ttttttaaat ttttttaatc ctcttacttg gaaggcaagt
     3601 gtactataac atactcaaaa gatgctttat aaagagttat ttctaataaa tagctttatt
     3661 cctttagaat gaaaatctaa tgtgcaatta caccatagaa actactttat taaaaatata
     3721 aaatgggttt aatttattta ttttaataat ggtaatcatt tttaaatagg agtaactaac
     3781 taagcttggc tctgacttaa taatatagca ggaacatagt aatacacatg gtttttattg
     3841 aaagaggtga ggtaagaata agtgtaattt aagtaaacta tataaatcaa cattatttct
     3901 taaagtatta tagatataga aaatgctttg aaaagtccca ctaacaccag tgctgaaggt
     3961 taattaaagg gtgaaagcct gaattaactt cgtacaaaag atcaggttaa cttggtgcca
     4021 gcatccgcgg ttataccaag tgattaagtt atatctttag gtaaaaagac agttaagctt
     4081 ataaaaattt tagtttatta accgcctata aaaaagtaaa atttgtatat aggtagctaa
     4141 tctagaaata actatatttt agcgctgaag ctgtgatagt cttgagggaa actgggatta
     4201 gataccccat tattcttgac tgtaaatata attaaattta ccagagtact atgaatagtt
     4261 aaaaatttaa aactcaaagg gcttggcggt gttttagacc aatcagggga acctgtctcg
     4321 taatcgacaa tccacgttgt atctaacctc attttgtatt cagtttgtat accgtcgtcg
     4381 tcaggtaact tttaaaaata tagaagttag caataaaaat tacgtaagtt aagacgtcag
     4441 atcaaggtgc agcctatagt gaggagagga tgggttacaa ttattagatt tataattacg
     4501 gaaatttaga tgaaagccta tttagaagga ggacttgaaa gtaaactaaa atatataaat
     4561 agtttgaata aggctctgaa acgtgcacac atcgcccgtc gctctcgttg aaaaatgaga
     4621 taagtcgtaa catagcaggg gtaatggaaa ttgtccctag atgaaaaaca tagtataata
     4681 taatacattt cacttacact gaaaatatac ttaagttata agttgttttt aattaaatat
     4741 cttggtctac tttaatttaa aaaaccaatt agtttaaaac atttttaaat ttagtaaagg
     4801 tgatagaaaa ttattaaata agatcttaga aaagtaccgt aagggaatta attaaattta
     4861 attaaagaaa aaattaatat ttgtaccttt cgcatcatgg tttagctaga tatttatttt
     4921 ttctaaaatt tctcgaaatc tgatgagtta tttctgctca gtgtattagc atttaaagag
     4981 tagttgtagc aaaaactttc ttagaagcag aaatggaaat gaaattttat tcgtatcaga
     5041 tgatagctag ttcttctaaa aggcatataa gtgctctaaa ttaatttaat ctttgtaata
     5101 taagtataaa gagaatttaa tttaattaaa tttttgagga taagctcgaa aattacaatt
     5161 atatttgcat tttattttta ttaaaattta ggcttgaaaa tagccataat tttgaatttg
     5221 ttataatttc attaatcaat caaaaaaata attaatttgc ttaaaataaa tgaagaaaac
     5281 ttaataatta aattaagctg aattaatgct aaaatgagta ttatactaat ctataaaatt
     5341 ttaacaggtt ataagttaaa atttataatt atttttgata taaaaattat aaaaaggaac
     5401 tcggcaaaca cacattctgc ctgtttagca aaaacatggc tccttgaaac cttataataa
     5461 ggagtcggac ctgcccagtg aattttttta acggccgcgg tactctgacc gtgcaaaggt
     5521 agcataatca tttgccttat aattgaaggc tagtatgaat ggtttgacat gaatgtagct
     5581 gtctctttat aatttaatag aattttactt tcaggtgaag aggcctgtat ttaattaaaa
     5641 gacaagaaga ccctatcgag ctttaaaaaa attaatagaa tttagattaa tatcgctaaa
     5701 aaattgtctg ttatacattt tagttggggc gactgaggaa cataaaaagc ttcctttaaa
     5761 cttactaaaa tcaaactaga attgatccaa aacattttga ttaaaggaat tagttaccgt
     5821 agggataaca gcattatctt ttttaagagc tcatatcgaa aaaaaggttt gtgacctcga
     5881 tgttggacya gaatatccta aaggtgcagc agcctttaag ggttggtctg ttcgaccatt
     5941 aaaattctac gtgatctgag ttcagaccgg cgtgagccag gtcagtttct atctttaatt
     6001 atatagataa gtttagtacg aaaggaccaa tttatcataa aacgatatta cttactgatt
     6061 aaatttaatt aacaattaaa tgatcaaatt agcaaaatta atgcaattga cttaggatca
     6121 atagatatag gtgaaattcc tttatttgat aattataaag gtggcagatg aagtgcatta
     6181 ggtttaagcc ctaaatataa agatgaaatt tcttttcttt ataatgtatg tttctatcat
     6241 ytcaacagta tttacctata tctgtatttt attggcagtc gcttttttta ctcttttaga
     6301 acggaaaggt ttaagatata tacaaatccg gaaaggacct aataaagtgg gtttcatggg
     6361 gcttccgcaa cctttagcgg acgccgctaa acttttaacc aaagaaattg caaagcctac
     6421 tatagcaaac ttttctcctt attttgtagc tcctatcttt agttttattt tagctctatt
     6481 actttgacaa ctatatccta gtttatattc ttcttcttat tttaaatgag gaattctatt
     6541 ttttttatgt gtttcrggga taaatgtgta tggaacttta ttagctgggt gagcatcaaa
     6601 ttctaaatac gctcttttag gaagrttacg agctattgct caaacaattt cttatgaagt
     6661 taggatagct ttaattctgc tttttcctct gtttttagtc ggaagattta gttttattga
     6721 aattaaagaa tctcaagaat ttatttggct tacttttctt ataattccgg tgtctttaat
     6781 atgatttgta acttgtgttg ctgaaacaaa tcgagcacct tttgattttg cagaaggtga
     6841 atctgaatta gtttctggtt ttaatattga gtacggagct gcaggttttg cattaatttt
     6901 tttagctgaa tatgctaata ttctagtgat aagcttattt tctgctttac tttttttcgg
     6961 aggaagatct ataattttta tagaaagaga cttggctttc atactaaaag tcttgttttt
     7021 tgcttttgct tttatttgag ttcgaggaag atatccacga ttccgttatg acttattaat
     7081 ggggttaact tgaaaaggtt ttttaccggc agctttaaga tttcttttat tartcggcgc
     7141 actttcttct tgcctatact attaatttac gaaaatgtag tttaattaaa atattagcat
     7201 tggaagctaa agcttgggtt ataatcccac atttcgaaat gagagcatta attgttttta
     7261 gtatgacttt atctactttt cttctattac ctttaataat acagccactc aggttgggat
     7321 tggttattat aatttcaacg ttattgatat gttttattag agctatttta ttatcatctt
     7381 gatatggtta tatccttttt ttaatttatg taggaggact tcttgttatg tttgcttacg
     7441 tagccgcact ttctcctaat gttttatttg gaaaaggaac tcccatgctc ttctttattg
     7501 taatgttact gcctatctct atcatttttt actttcttcc tttaattgac atatcttcta
     7561 ttagatactt aaacactttt agagatataa agtctttaaa aatttacggt atcgaaatag
     7621 tagctcctca aataatttca attttaattg gattggctct tattttacta attaatttga
     7681 ttgttgtagt taagatctgc tactaccaac aagcttctct tcgtccattt agaaggtaat
     7741 ttatcatgcg aagtcctatt cgaaaagtac atcctatttt aaaagttatg aatggagctt
     7801 tagttgatct tcctgctcct tcaaatttat caatctgatg aaattttggt tctcttctag
     7861 gcttatgttt aggtattcaa attttaacag gtttgtttct agcgatacac tatactgccc
     7921 atgtagattt agcttttagc tctgttatac atatttcacg ggatgtctca tacggttgat
     7981 tacttcgagc tctccatgct aatggtgcat cttgattctt tatttgttta tatcttcatg
     8041 ctggccgagg aatatattat ggctcgtata ttaatgttca tacctgaaat attggggtag
     8101 tcctattatt tttaacaata ggaacagcct ttttgggtta tgttttgccc tgaggtcaaa
     8161 tgtctttttg aggagctact gttattacaa atttattgtc agccgtccct tatgtaggta
     8221 aaatactcgt agaatgagta tgaggagggt ttgccgtaga taatgcaaca ttagttcgtt
     8281 tttttgcttt acattttctc ctgccttttg tcattgcggc ttttgctgtt cttcatttac
     8341 tgtttctaca tgaaacaggg tctaataatc ctttaggaat taatagagac ggtgaaaaaa
     8401 ttccgtttca ttcatactat acatttaaag acctagttgg atttctagta gtcttatttc
     8461 tcttgagaat attagctttg ttttcgcccc aactattaac tgaccctgaa aattttattc
     8521 ctgctaatcc tttagtaact cctgttcaca ttcaaccaga atgatatttt ctatttgcat
     8581 atgctattct acgatccatt ccaaacaaat taggaggagt tattgcctta gttatatcga
     8641 ttgcaatcct attcatctta cctttcactc atttaggaaa gtttcgatct aaagcatttt
     8701 atcctctaaa tcagatttta ttctgatgtt atgttggtat gttttttatt cttacctgga
     8761 ttggagcatg tcctgtagaa gcaccttatg aacaaattgg acaaattttt actgtattat
     8821 atttttcata ctttattatt gatcctttag tccaagttct atgggataaa attctagatt
     8881 actaagacag ctatgagttg tttcctgggg aaaatttgtc ttgaaaacaa attcgaagtg
     8941 ttcaattcac ttaataactt agcaataaga gataaaataa ctcacctttg acttacaaga
     9001 ccaatgctct gctttaagct attattgcca ctaatatata attaagaaat gagaacattt
     9061 tatttaagta tacttagcat atttggggtt tttatagctt tattagccct ttctcttcaa
     9121 tataaacatc ttttaagagt tttattaagt ttagaagcta ttactataaa tctatttatt
     9181 atattatttg ctttatcaac aaatgtgact tttagaggag aaacttctct gattcttatt
     9241 actttaggag cttgtgaagc tagcttagga ttagctatct tagtagcaat tattcgttcc
     9301 gaaggaaatg actacgtatc tagtttttct atacacaaat gttaggtgta atttttataa
     9361 gtttaacttt tctacttctt cccaaaagaa aattatcttg atatatcaag atatgatctt
     9421 tagccttagg aagattgatt tccattattc acttatttaa tccatttttt tcttatgaat
     9481 ctattaattc ttttttaagg tttgattcta tgtctaggat tttagtgtcc ctcactttat
     9541 gaatctcctt aataataatg ttggcgagtc aaaatagtgt aaaaatctct aaaaataatt
     9601 acattttatt ttctatgttc gtattaactt taaatttaat tctagttgtt acgtttctat
     9661 cctcaagaat tttaattttt tattttcttt ttgaagcttc ccttatccct actttattat
     9721 taattttagg ctgaggatat cagcctgaac gacttcaagc cgggatatat ataataattt
     9781 ataccgtagc agcttcttta cctctattat tttctatctt atgagcctct caaaccttag
     9841 ggtcgagaga tatcttaata attagaagat tacgtattca tccttatagt acagaatact
     9901 tatgagcttg gaatttttta actttattat gttttactgc gtttttggtt aagttaccca
     9961 tgtttacagt acatttatga cttccaaaag cacatgtaga agcccccgtt gcgggatcaa
    10021 tagttcttgc tgctgtctta ttaaaactag gaggatatgg tattttacgg gtttatcaat
    10081 actttaattt tatttcctct caaacttgta ttattatttt ttctcttgca atttgagggg
    10141 gtgtgattac aagtattgtc tgttttcgtc aagtcgactt aaaatctctt attgcttatt
    10201 cttcgattgg acacatatca ttaatattgg ctggagcttt ttcaaataca tcctgaggat
    10261 gaagaggtgc cttaattctg atactatctc atggtttttg ttcttcagca ctttttgctt
    10321 tagccaacta tacgtatgaa aaaactcaca cacgaagact gtttttaggt aaaggtatgt
    10381 taatactact accgttgctt gcaatatgat ggttcctatt ctgtattata aatatagcag
    10441 cgcctcctag aattaattta ctaggagaaa ttataatctt ccctgcgact atttttagtt
    10501 ctaaatatta tttaatttct ttaggattaa taagattttt agccgctctt tacagaatat
    10561 atttgtatac aagaactcag catggaggaa gccctaaatt tctaaagcca tttaatgact
    10621 ttaaatcttc tggatttact ttatttcttt tacactgagt tcctggaaat ttcttaatcc
    10681 taaaaagtga cttagtctca atgtgaattt agtcaagtta gtttaaccta aaacgtcagc
    10741 ctgtggattt gaagatgaaa gttttatttc acttgaccta tgtatataaa tttaaaatct
    10801 tcttctatta gttctttatt tcttttgtct tatagtatag cactctttcc agttacaata
    10861 atatttattc ttcaaagtaa aaacattatc ttagagtgat ctatttttca aataagttca
    10921 tgtagtataa cattaatatt aattcttgat cctgttagtt taagttttag taatgttgta
    10981 tgtctaattt cgggatgtgt aataatattt tcttcgagct atatatctca tgaccctttt
    11041 ttaaatcgat ttgtttggct tgttatactt ttcgttatgt caataaattt attggtattt
    11101 attccaagcc taccggcatt actcctaggt tgagatggat taggaatcgt ttcatttgct
    11161 ctagtaatct attatcaaaa tatgaagtca ctaagagctg gtataattac tgttttagca
    11221 aaccgtattg gagatgtaat aattttaatt tcaattggaa ttcttgtctt acaaggacat
    11281 tgatctattt tatcaatttg agatttttat ttaacatctt ggctagcttt aacaattact
    11341 ttagcagcta taacaaaaag agcacaaatt ccattttcta gatgacttcc tgctgctatg
    11401 gcagcaccta cccctgtctc tgctttagtt cactcatcaa ccctagtaac cgcaggggtt
    11461 tttttaatta ttcgtttttt cccatttttg gataccattc cggcctttaa acctatatta
    11521 ttatttattt ccgttctcac tcttctcata gccggtattg gagctaacta tgaaaatgat
    11581 ttaaaaaaaa ttattgcttt gtctacccta agccaactag gagttataat gataagattg
    11641 ggtcttggaa taccttattt agccttattc catttataca cccatgcctt gtttaaagct
    11701 ttactcttcc tttgtgcagg aatattcatt cacaacagat caaatacaca agacattcgt
    11761 cacataggat tattattttc tcaagctcct ttaacaacaa catgtataaa tatcgctaac
    11821 ttatctcttt gcggtgctcc ttttttaaga ggattttatt ctaaagacct aattttagaa
    11881 ttatcgcttc acagccctac tagattttta atagttttat taatttttct agccactggg
    11941 ataacagcgg catattcatt tcgattgtct ttctgctctc tttgaggaca tataaaagga
    12001 tcaccctacc atgaaaaaca agaattagat ccttatgtaa actgagcaac cacaatttta
    12061 agctttatag ccgtaactgc cgggtttgcc cttcaaagta tctttctaca gttcaatcct
    12121 cttccattta ttttgccttt ttacttaaaa atattaacaa tttttgttct cacctcaggt
    12181 gtttttttag catttttagc ttgagacaca gatcacaata caaaaacaat aaacaaaata
    12241 aagtttttct tctcaacgat atgatttttg gctcctatct ctgcccagcc tcttactaaa
    12301 ttttcaatac ttctagggac aaacatcatt aaatctattg acatagggtg attagaaatt
    12361 ttaggaggtc aaggtagaaa cctagttaca tcttctatat ctataaaaaa ccaaagcatt
    12421 caaattaaat cttttaactt ttttattgct ttaattttat tttctgtttt aattatgttt
    12481 ttctcgaaaa caatttttta gccttgatag cttaactttt tagagcatag cactgaagat
    12541 gctagggtgg caattattgt ctcaaagcaa gccagcgcct cacgwygtga ggcgctggct
    12601 caatagagaa caaataaatt attaatcatg gcacgtaatc cttttcattt agttgaattt
    12661 agtccatgac ctctaactgg gtctatagga gcattgtttc taacatctgg gttagcagga
    12721 tgatttcatg gatatggcta tgttactgta ttgctcggat tatttttgat tgttataact
    12781 ataattcaat ggtgacgaga tgtaattcga gaagcaactt atcaaggatt tcatactact
    12841 caagtatcca aaggacttcg ttgaggtata atcttattta ttgtttcaga agtttgtttc
    12901 ttttttgcat tcttttgagc ttactttcat agtagtttag ctcctagctt agaattaggt
    12961 tcatgttgac ctcctgctgg aattactccc ttaaacccat ttgaagtacc cctactaaat
    13021 acaggggttt tattagcttc tggagttact gtaacttgag ctcatcatag attaatagaa
    13081 ggtgataatc ctggaggatt gcaaggactt gtggcaactg taattctagg gatttatttt
    13141 acttttttgc aagcttgtga atattatgag gcttctttta ctattgcaga tggagtgtat
    13201 ggctcaagat tttttgtagc tacaggattt catggtctgc atgttttaat tggaagaaca
    13261 tttttattag tctgtttagt tcgagtgtgg ttgcagcatt tttctacagg acatcatttt
    13321 ggttttgagg ctgctgcatg atattgacat tttgttgatg tagtttgatt atttctctat
    13381 ttgtcaattt actgatgagg atgttaatta aatcttttat attcttagat gactgagatt
    13441 taagtgttag atttttaatc taaaaacggc aaaagtgcct ctaagagttg acttgatact
    13501 ttaaagtaaa agatctgatt tgcattcaga caataagttt gttaaacttt cgggtcatag
    13561 atcgtataaa aagcgagaaa tttgcatacg gtttcggccc gtacattggg ggtgaaagtc
    13621 cctttttata ttaataaatg aaagccaaaa aagaggcgcc tagctgttaa ttaggagaat
    13681 gtaataaaag ttactcattt agttagtata aaattttaag tactacgccg gatgaacgga
    13741 aatcattgat gttgattaat atgggataat ttgtctctag tgctaaaaat gctaagtaga
    13801 tttttaggaa gggttgttgc tataatttta tctgttgttg ttataggtct aggttgagtg
    13861 ttagcgaaac gagctattag tgatcgtgaa aagaattctc cttttgagtg tgggtttgat
    13921 cctattaaat cagctcgact tccattttct ctccggtttt tcctattagc tattattttt
    13981 ttaatttttg acgtagagat tgttttattg tttcctgtat tagcaagaat aactggaagt
    14041 ttttcatttc ctttggtagt aggaacattt atctttttaa taattcttat tgtggggctg
    14101 ttccatgaat gaaatgaagg ttcattagac tgggctcagt aaagaaaaaa cttggagtaa
    14161 agcagggctg ctaactttgt tttgggtaat tcgattttat cctttttctt atgttttcaa
    14221 gacttccttt tggttatata tttatatcag taatagggat tggtacttta ctttctgtat
    14281 cttctatcca ttgacttaga atctgagctg gattagaaat taatttaatt ggatttttgc
    14341 caatattagt ttaccaaaaa agtgtggctg aaaggcagtc agctgtaaaa tactttatta
    14401 ttcaagctat cggttctagg ttcttaatat ttggtagttt gttggttttt aatatatctt
    14461 ttacttgaga catgtatact aaaattagca gaccaagagt attaggattt actattttga
    14521 ttaggggttt atgtatcaag ctagggctat ttccatttca ttattggttg cctggagtta
    14581 tagccggttt accttgggtt tcttgtttaa ttttagcaca tgacaaaaac ttgctccttt
    14641 atttttaatt ctttgtttat tggagcttag acaatcgtat aacatagtta ttcttctatg
    14701 cgcaattagt gcaggttcta cattaattgg gggagtggga ggtataaacc aaactcaaat
    14761 tcgggccctt ctagcttatt cttcaattag tcatttagga tgaataatat ttgctcttat
    14821 tcatagagaa tgaacgataa aagcatattt aggcatttat gtcttaatta gtatttcatt
    14881 atttataaga ctttgatata atgactcagg tataataaaa aatattaata atttaaaaaa
    14941 tagtggtttt gcagctctta gaattatatt acttctttta tcattagggg gtttgcctcc
    15001 tttactagga tttgtttcta aatgattagt aattacagct agtgcaacgg gcccatgagc
    15061 atttactatt tttatcctaa ttttaggttc tctgataagt ttattttatt atttaaggtt
    15121 gtttttctca gtgtttttaa gaaatttaaa aaaatatggg attaataatc aaaaagtagg
    15181 acatagagtt atgattggaa ttaatgtttt caatctttta ggaggaattt taattttaat
    15241 aacttcttta cttagatcgg tat
//
