# Supplementary material for: Relation between mitochondrial DNA hyperdiversity, mutation rate and mitochondrial genome evolution in Melarhaphe neritoides (Gastropoda: Littorinidae) and other Caenogastropoda
Source: Sci Rep. 2018 Dec 19;8:17964. doi: 10.1038/s41598-018-36428-7 (PMC6299273; doi:10.1038/s41598-018-36428-7)
Supplement: Supplementary file 3 — Supplementary Dataset 1 [file 41598_2018_36428_MOESM3_ESM.zip › Tritia reticulata NC_013248.gb]

LOCUS       Tritia_reticulat       15271 bp    DNA     linear   INV 31-JAN-2018
DEFINITION  Tritia reticulata mitochondrion, complete genome.
ACCESSION   NC_013248
KEYWORDS    RefSeq.
SOURCE      mitochondrion Nassarius reticulatus (reticulate nassa)
  ORGANISM  Nassarius reticulatus
            Eukaryota; Metazoa; Lophotrochozoa; Mollusca; Gastropoda;
            Caenogastropoda; Hypsogastropoda; Neogastropoda; Buccinoidea;
            Nassariidae; Nassarius.
REFERENCE   1  (bases 1 to 15271)
  AUTHORS   Cunha,R.L., Grande,C. and Zardoya,R.
  TITLE     Neogastropod phylogenetic relationships based on entire
            mitochondrial genomes
  JOURNAL   BMC Evol. Biol. 9, 210 (2009)
  PUBMED    19698157
  REMARK    Publication Status: Online-Only
REFERENCE   2  (bases 1 to 15271)
  CONSRTM   NCBI Genome Project
  TITLE     Direct Submission
  JOURNAL   Submitted (18-SEP-2009) National Center for Biotechnology
            Information, NIH, Bethesda, MD 20894, USA
REFERENCE   3  (bases 1 to 15271)
  AUTHORS   Cunha,R.L., Castilho,R., Grande,C. and Zardoya,R.
  TITLE     Direct Submission
  JOURNAL   Submitted (16-JUN-2008) Departamento de Biodiversidad y Biologia
            Evolutiva, Museo Nacional de Ciencias Naturales -CSIC, Jose
            Gutierrez Abascal, 2, Madrid, Madrid 28006, Spain
COMMENT     PROVISIONAL REFSEQ: This record has not yet been subject to final
            NCBI review. The reference sequence is identical to EU827201.
            COMPLETENESS: full length.
FEATURES             Location/Qualifiers
     source          1..15271
                     /organism="Nassarius reticulatus"
                     /organelle="mitochondrion"
                     /mol_type="genomic DNA"
                     /db_xref="taxon:6485"
     CDS             1..1536
                     /gene="COX1"
                     /codon_start=1
                     /transl_table=5
                     /product="cytochrome c oxidase subunit I"
                     /protein_id="YP_003204812.1"
                     /db_xref="GI:258649533"
                     /db_xref="GeneID:8445321"
                     /translation="MRWLFSTNHKDIGTLYILFGMWSGLVGTALSLLIRAELGQPGAL
                     LGDDQLYNVIVTAHAFVMIFFLVMPMMIGGFGNWLVPLMLGAPDMAFPRLNNMSFWLL
                     PPALLLLLSSAAVESGVGTGWTVYPPLSANLAHAGGSVDLAIFSLHLAGVSSILGAVN
                     FITTIINMRWRGMQFERLPLFVWSVKITAILLLLSLPVLAGAITMLLTDRNFNTAFFD
                     PAGGGDPILYQHLFWFFGHPEVYILILPGFGMFSHIVSHYSSKKETFGTLGMIYAMLA
                     IGVLGFIVWAHHMFTVGMDVDTRAYFTAATMIIAVPTGIKVFSWLATIHGAKIKYETP
                     MLWALGFIFLFTVGGLTGIVLSNSSLDIMLHDTYYVVAHFHYVLSMGAVFALFGAFNY
                     WFPLLSGVTLNSRWAKAHFYIMFIGVNVTFFPQHFLGLAGMPRRYSDYPDCYTKWNVV
                     SSIGSMISFVAVLYFMVIVWEALVSQRSVVWSTHLSTALEWDNILPADFHNAPETGAL
                     VAS"
     gene            1..1536
                     /gene="COX1"
                     /db_xref="GeneID:8445321"
     CDS             1562..2248
                     /gene="COX2"
                     /codon_start=1
                     /transl_table=5
                     /product="cytochrome c oxidase subunit II"
                     /protein_id="YP_003204813.1"
                     /db_xref="GI:258649534"
                     /db_xref="GeneID:8445310"
                     /translation="MSLWGQLGFQDAASPLMEELIFFHDHAMMILVMIISLVGYAAVS
                     LMVNKYTCRSLVEGQAIETIWTIIPAFILIFLALPSLRLLYLLDEIGDCSLTVKSIGH
                     QWYWSYEYSDYSNIEFDSYMVPTNELEPGDFRLLEVDHRVVLPTQTDLRVLVTSADVI
                     HSWTVPSLGVKVDAIPGRLNQLGFFIKYPGVFYGQCSEICGANHSFMPIVVEAVPLKN
                     FLEWAINVSD"
     gene            1562..2248
                     /gene="COX2"
                     /db_xref="GeneID:8445310"
     tRNA            2248..2315
                     /product="tRNA-Asp"
     CDS             2317..2475
                     /gene="ATP8"
                     /codon_start=1
                     /transl_table=5
                     /product="ATP synthase F0 subunit 8"
                     /protein_id="YP_003204814.1"
                     /db_xref="GI:258649535"
                     /db_xref="GeneID:8445311"
                     /translation="MPQLSPLNWILLFVLFWVAVLTMSVLIWWSNKVFFQGENLTSAP
                     LKENKWNW"
     gene            2317..2475
                     /gene="ATP8"
                     /db_xref="GeneID:8445311"
     CDS             2483..3178
                     /gene="ATP6"
                     /codon_start=1
                     /transl_table=5
                     /product="ATP synthase F0 subunit 6"
                     /protein_id="YP_003204815.1"
                     /db_xref="GI:258649536"
                     /db_xref="GeneID:8445312"
                     /translation="MLVDIFSSFDDNNQVFMSLYVLMWIFSLITIVLFSSSYWVMSPR
                     WLSIVSVFKDTASSQVFRSFGINMGGFVNIITGLFLFLILMNMSGLVPYVFSPTSHLA
                     VSLSLGLPLWLTLIVSAVFYNPSSVVAGLLPMGAPAPLNPFLVIIETVSIMVRPITLS
                     VRLTANMSAGHIVLTLIGNYLTASFFMSSIFSMVLLLSIQVLYTVFEFGISLIQAYIF
                     CLLITLYSDEHPH"
     gene            2483..3178
                     /gene="ATP6"
                     /db_xref="GeneID:8445312"
     tRNA            complement(3222..3290)
                     /product="tRNA-Met"
     tRNA            complement(3293..3361)
                     /product="tRNA-Tyr"
     tRNA            complement(3363..3426)
                     /product="tRNA-Cys"
     tRNA            complement(3426..3491)
                     /product="tRNA-Trp"
     tRNA            complement(3489..3555)
                     /product="tRNA-Gln"
     tRNA            complement(3556..3622)
                     /product="tRNA-Gly"
     tRNA            complement(3638..3702)
                     /product="tRNA-Glu"
     rRNA            3703..4663
                     /product="s-rRNA"
                     /note="12S ribosomal RNA"
     tRNA            4664..4729
                     /product="tRNA-Val"
     rRNA            4730..6082
                     /product="l-rRNA"
                     /note="16S ribosomal RNA"
     tRNA            6083..6151
                     /product="tRNA-Leu"
     tRNA            6153..6221
                     /product="tRNA-Leu"
     CDS             6222..7163
                     /gene="ND1"
                     /codon_start=1
                     /transl_table=5
                     /product="NADH dehydrogenase subunit 1"
                     /protein_id="YP_003204816.1"
                     /db_xref="GI:258649537"
                     /db_xref="GeneID:8445313"
                     /translation="MYISIISTVFAYICILLAVAFFTLLERKGLSYIQIRKGPNKVGF
                     MGLPQPLADAAKLLTKEIAKPTMANYSPYFVAPVFSFILALLLWQLYPSLYSCSYFKW
                     GILFFLCVSGMNVYGTLLAGWASNSKYALLGSLRAIAQTISYEVSMALILLFPLFLVG
                     SFSFIEIKESQEFIWLTFLMVPVSLMWFVTCVAETNRAPFDFAEGESELVSGFNIEYG
                     AAGFALIFLAEYANILVMSLFSALLFFGGSSMILMESDLAFMFKVLFFAFAFIWVRGS
                     YPRFRYDLLMGLTWKGFLPAALSFLLLIAALSSYIYY"
     gene            6222..7163
                     /gene="ND1"
                     /db_xref="GeneID:8445313"
     tRNA            7169..7236
                     /product="tRNA-Pro"
     CDS             7238..7738
                     /gene="ND6"
                     /codon_start=1
                     /transl_table=5
                     /product="NADH dehydrogenase subunit 6"
                     /protein_id="YP_003204817.1"
                     /db_xref="GI:258649538"
                     /db_xref="GeneID:8445314"
                     /translation="MSALIVFSMTVSSLLLLPLMMQPLSLGLVVMTSTLLMCFISAIT
                     LSSWYGYILFLIYVGGLLVMFAYVAALSPNVLFGKGTPMLFFMVTILPVSAVFYSMPL
                     IDMSSISYLNIFSEMKFLKIYGIEMVAPQMISILIGLALILLINLIVVVKICYYQQAS
                     LRPFSS"
     gene            7238..7738
                     /gene="ND6"
                     /db_xref="GeneID:8445314"
     CDS             7745..8884
                     /gene="CYTB"
                     /codon_start=1
                     /transl_table=5
                     /product="cytochrome b"
                     /protein_id="YP_003204818.1"
                     /db_xref="GI:258649539"
                     /db_xref="GeneID:8445315"
                     /translation="MRSPIRKVHPILKVMNGALVDLPAPSNLSIWWNFGSLLGLCLGI
                     QIVTGLFLAMHYTAHVDLAFSSVMHISRDVSYGWLLRALHANGASWFFICLYLHAGRG
                     MYYGSYINVHTWNIGIILLFLTMGTAFLGYVLPWGQMSFWGATVITNLLSAIPYVGKM
                     LVEWVWGGFAIDNATLVRFFALHFLLPFVIAAFAVLHLLFLHETGSNNPLGINSDGEK
                     VPFHSYYTFKDLVGFLVVMFLLSMLALFSPQLLTDPENFIPANPLVTPVHIQPEWYFL
                     FAYAILRSIPNKLGGVIALVMSIAILFILPFTHSGKFRSKAFYPLNQILFWCYIGMFF
                     ILTWIGACPVEAPYEQIGQVFTVLYFLYFIIDPLVQVLWDNILDY"
     gene            7745..8884
                     /gene="CYTB"
                     /db_xref="GeneID:8445315"
     tRNA            8897..8961
                     /product="tRNA-Ser"
     tRNA            complement(8963..9029)
                     /product="tRNA-Thr"
     CDS             9049..9345
                     /gene="ND4L"
                     /codon_start=1
                     /transl_table=5
                     /product="NADH dehydrogenase subunit 4L"
                     /protein_id="YP_003204819.1"
                     /db_xref="GI:258649540"
                     /db_xref="GeneID:8445316"
                     /translation="MSTFYLSMLSMFGVFMALLALSLQYKHLLSVLLSLEAITMNLFI
                     MLFALSTNVTFSGETSLILITLGACEASLGLAILVAIIRSEGNDYVSSFSMHKC"
     gene            9049..9345
                     /gene="ND4L"
                     /db_xref="GeneID:8445316"
     CDS             9339..10711
                     /gene="ND4"
                     /note="TAA stop codon is completed by the addition of 3'
                     Aresidues to the mRNA"
                     /transl_except="(pos:10710..10711,aa:TERM)"
                     /transl_table=5
                     /product="NADH dehydrogenase subunit 4"
                     /protein_id="YP_003204820.1"
                     /db_xref="GI:258649545"
                     /db_xref="GeneID:8445317"
                     /translation="MIFMSLTFLLLPNSKWSWYIKMWSLALGSLISIIHLFNPFFSYE
                     SINSFLSFDSMSSILVSLTLWISLMMMLASQNSVKISKNNYLLFSMFVLALNLILVVT
                     FLSSSILIFYFLFEASLIPTLLLILGWGYQPERLQAGMYMMIYTVAASLPLLFSILWA
                     SQTLSSSDILMISSLRLHPYSTEYLWAWNFLTLLCFTAFLVKLPMFTVHLWLPKAHVE
                     APVAGSMVLAAVLLKLGGYGILRVYQYFNFISSQTCIIIFSLAIWGGVITSIVCFRQV
                     DLKSLIAYSSIGHMSLMLAGAFSNTSWGWSGALILMLSHGFCSSALFALANYTYEKTH
                     TRSLFLSKGMLMLLPLLAMWWFLFCIMNMAAPPSINLLGEIMIFPSTIFSSKYYLISL
                     GLMSFLAALYSMYLYTSTQHGGSPKFMKPFNDFKSSGFTLFLLHWIPGNFLILKSDLV
                     SMWI"
     gene            9339..10711
                     /gene="ND4"
                     /db_xref="GeneID:8445317"
     tRNA            10712..10777
                     /product="tRNA-His"
     CDS             10779..12499
                     /gene="ND5"
                     /note="TAA stop codon is completed by the addition of 3'
                     Aresidues to the mRNA"
                     /codon_start=1
                     /transl_except="(pos:12498..12499,aa:TERM)"
                     /transl_table=5
                     /product="NADH dehydrogenase subunit 5"
                     /protein_id="YP_003204821.1"
                     /db_xref="GI:258649541"
                     /db_xref="GeneID:8445322"
                     /translation="MYMNLKSSSISSLFLLSYSVFLFPITMMFILQSKNIILEWSIFQ
                     MSSCSMTLMLILDPVSLSFSNVVCLISGCVMMFSSSYMSHDPFLKRFVWLVMLFVMSM
                     NLLVFIPSLPALLWGWDGLGIVSFALVIYYQNMKSLGAGMVTVLANRIGDVMILISIG
                     VLVLQGHWSILSIWDFYLTSWLALTITLAAMTKSAQIPFSSWLPAAMAAPTPVSALVH
                     SSTLVTAGVFLIIRFFPFLETIPAFKPMLLFISVLTLLMAGIGANYENDLKKIIALST
                     LSQLGVMMMSLGLGMPYLALFHLYTHALFKALLFLCAGMFIHNSSNTQDIRHMGLLFS
                     QAPLTTTCMNIANLSLCGAPFLSGFYSKDLILELSVHSPTSFLMVLLIFLATGMTAAY
                     SFRLSFCSLWGHMKGSAYHEKQDLDPYVNWATTILSVMAVIAGFAFQNIFLQFNPLPF
                     VLPFYLKMLTIFVIVSGIILAFLAWDTDHNEKKMNKMKFFFSTMWFLAPISTQPLTKF
                     SMLLGSNIIKSIDMGWLEILGGQGSNLVTSSMSTKNQSIQIKSFNFFIALILFFVLIM
                     FFSKTIF"
     gene            10779..12499
                     /gene="ND5"
                     /db_xref="GeneID:8445322"
     tRNA            12500..12567
                     /product="tRNA-Phe"
     CDS             12625..13404
                     /gene="COX3"
                     /codon_start=1
                     /transl_table=5
                     /product="cytochrome c oxidase subunit III"
                     /protein_id="YP_003204822.1"
                     /db_xref="GI:258649542"
                     /db_xref="GeneID:8445318"
                     /translation="MARNPFHLVEFSPWPLTGSMGALFLTSGLAGWFHGYGYITVLLG
                     VFLILMTMIQWWRDVIREATYQGFHTIQVSKGLRWGMILFIVSEVCFFFAFFWAYFHS
                     SLAPSLELGSCWPPAGITPLNPFEVPLLNTGVLLASGVTVTWAHHSLMEGDNPSGLQG
                     LVATVILGVYFTFLQGCEYYEASFTIADGVYGSSFFVATGFHGLHVLIGSTFLLVCLV
                     RVWLQHFSTGHHFGFEAAAWYWHFVDVVWLFLYLSIYWWGC"
     gene            12625..13404
                     /gene="COX3"
                     /db_xref="GeneID:8445318"
     tRNA            13417..13481
                     /product="tRNA-Lys"
     tRNA            13484..13551
                     /product="tRNA-Ala"
     tRNA            13560..13628
                     /product="tRNA-Arg"
     tRNA            13638..13705
                     /product="tRNA-Asn"
     tRNA            13723..13790
                     /product="tRNA-Ile"
     CDS             13794..14147
                     /gene="ND3"
                     /codon_start=1
                     /transl_table=5
                     /product="NADH dehydrogenase subunit 3"
                     /protein_id="YP_003204823.1"
                     /db_xref="GI:258649543"
                     /db_xref="GeneID:8445319"
                     /translation="MLSSFLSSVIAVVLSIVVMTLGWVLAKRTVSDREKNSPFECGFD
                     PIKSARLPFSLRFFLLAIIFLIFDVEIVLLFPVLASMTGSFSFPLMIGTFIFLMILIL
                     GLFHEWNEGSLDWAQ"
     gene            13794..14147
                     /gene="ND3"
                     /db_xref="GeneID:8445319"
     tRNA            14153..14210
                     /product="tRNA-Ser"
     CDS             14216..15271
                     /gene="ND2"
                     /codon_start=1
                     /transl_table=5
                     /product="NADH dehydrogenase subunit 2"
                     /protein_id="YP_003204824.1"
                     /db_xref="GI:258649544"
                     /db_xref="GeneID:8445320"
                     /translation="MFSSLPFGYMFMSVMGIGTLLSVSSIHWLSIWAGLEINLIGFLP
                     MLVYQKSVAESQSAVKYFIIQALGSSFLMFGSLLVFNMSFTWDMYTQIGSPSTLGFVV
                     LISGLCIKLGLFPFHYWLPGVMAGLPWVSCLILATWQKLAPLFLVLCLLELSQSYNMV
                     MLLCAISAGSALIGGMGGMNQTQIRALLAYSSISHLGWMTFALIHSEWTMKMYLGIYV
                     AISISLFMSLWYNDSGMMKNINNLKNSGFAALTIMLLLLSLGGLPPLLGFISKWLVIT
                     VSVSGPWTSAIFVLILGSLMSLFYYLSLFFSVFLSNLKKYGINNQELGHSVMVLINTF
                     NILGGILILMISLLSSV"
     gene            14216..15271
                     /gene="ND2"
                     /db_xref="GeneID:8445320"
ORIGIN      
        1 atgcgttgat tattttctac aaatcataaa gacattggaa cattatatat tctatttggg
       61 atatgatcag gactggtcgg aacagcttta agacttctta ttcgtgctga gctcggacag
      121 cctggagcac ttcttggtga tgaccaactt tataacgtga ttgtaacagc tcacgctttc
      181 gtaataattt ttttcttagt aatgcctata atgattggag gatttgggaa ttggttagtt
      241 ccgctaatat taggagctcc tgacatagct tttcctcgat taaataatat aagtttctga
      301 ttacttcctc ctgctttgtt acttttactc tcctcagctg cagttgagag aggagttgga
      361 actgggtgaa ccgtataccc tcctctatct gcaaacctgg ctcacgccgg tggttcggtt
      421 gacttagcta ttttttcatt acatcttgct ggtgtgtctt cgattttagg ggctgtaaat
      481 tttattacaa ctatcattaa tatacgatga cgagggatac aatttgagcg tcttccttta
      541 tttgtatgat ctgtaaaaat tactgctatc ctactacttt tatctttgcc tgtattggca
      601 ggagctatta cgatactttt aacagatcga aattttaata ctgcattttt cgatccagca
      661 ggaggtggag atcctatctt atatcaacac ttgttttgat tttttggtca cccggaggta
      721 tatattttga ttcttccagg ttttggtata ttttctcata ttgttagcca ctattcttct
      781 aaaaaagaaa catttggaac tttaggtata atttatgcca tactagctat tggtgtatta
      841 ggatttattg tttgggctca tcatatattc acggttggaa tggatgttga cactcgagca
      901 tactttacag cagctacaat aattattgct gtaccaacag gaattaaagt atttagttga
      961 ctagctacaa ttcatggagc caaaattaag tatgaaactc caatactatg agcattaggc
     1021 tttatcttcc tgtttacagt aggaggcctt acaggaattg tcctatctaa ttcttcttta
     1081 gatattatgc ttcacgatac gtattatgtg gtagctcatt tccactacgt tctttctatg
     1141 ggagcggtat ttgctctttt cggggctttt aactactgat ttcctttatt aagtggggta
     1201 acattaaata gccgttgagc taaagctcac ttttacatta tgtttattgg ggtgaatgtt
     1261 actttctttc cccaacattt tttaggcctt gcaggaatac cccgacgtta ttcagactac
     1321 ccagattgtt atacaaaatg aaatgttgta tcctcgattg gttcaataat ttcctttgta
     1381 gctgtattat actttatggt aattgtgtga gaagcactag tttctcaacg aagtgtagtt
     1441 tgaagaactc atcttagcac agctctagaa tgagataata ttttacctgc tgatttccat
     1501 aatgccccag aaacaggagc tttagtagct agttaaaatt aagttaagat aatttcaaga
     1561 tatgagccta tgaggacaac taggatttca agatgcggct tcgcctttaa tagaagagct
     1621 aatttttttt cacgatcatg ctataatgat tttagtaatg attattagtc tagtcggata
     1681 tgccgcagta tctttaatag tgaataaata tacttgtcgt tcattagttg aagggcaagc
     1741 aattgagacc atttggacaa ttattcctgc ttttatttta atttttctag ctttaccttc
     1801 tttacgttta ttatatttgc ttgatgaaat cggtgattgt agattgactg taaaaagcat
     1861 tggacatcaa tgatattgaa gctatgagta ttctgactat tcaaatattg agttcgattc
     1921 atatatagtg ccaactaatg agttagagcc tggtgatttt cgattacttg aagtggatca
     1981 tcgagtcgta ctgcccactc aaaccgatct tcgtgtatta gtaacttcag ctgatgttat
     2041 tcattcatgg acggtgccct ctttaggtgt aaaagtagac gcaattccag gacgattaaa
     2101 ccagttaggt ttttttatca aatatcctgg agtattttat ggtcaatgtt ctgaaatttg
     2161 cggagctaat cactctttta tgccaattgt agtagaagct gttcctttaa agaacttctt
     2221 ggaatgagct atcaatgtgt cagactaaaa aagttagtta aactataata taaggttgtc
     2281 agccttacgt tactaattga atttagtact ttttgcatgc ctcaattatc tcccctaaat
     2341 tgaattttat tatttgtttt attttgagtg gctgtgctaa ctatatctgt attaatttga
     2401 tggtctaata aagtcttttt tcaaggagaa aacttaactt cagctccttt aaaagaaaat
     2461 aaatgaaatt gataactaaa gaatgcttgt agacattttt tcttcttttg atgataataa
     2521 tcaagttttt atatcgctat atgtattaat atgaattttt tcgttaatta ctattgtttt
     2581 atttagttct tcctactgag ttatatctcc tcggtgatta agaattgtga gtgtttttaa
     2641 agatactgct tcatctcagg ttttccgttc ctttggaatt aatataggag gatttgtaaa
     2701 cattattaca ggtttgttct tatttttaat tcttataaat ataagaggac tagttcctta
     2761 tgtttttaga ccaactagtc atttagcagt atccttatct ttaggattgc ctctgtggtt
     2821 aacattaatc gtatctgcag ttttctataa cccaagttca gttgtagcgg ggttgttacc
     2881 tataggggcc cctgcccctc taaacccatt tttagtaatc atcgagacag taagtattat
     2941 agtacgtcca attactttgt ctgttcgact aactgcaaat ataagagctg gacatattgt
     3001 tttaacgcta attggaaatt acctaacagc tagttttttt atgtcatcta ttttttctat
     3061 agtactactt ctgtccatcc aggttttgta cacagtattc gagttcggta ttagtttgat
     3121 tcaagcttac attttttgtc ttttaattac tttatattct gacgaacatc ctcactagat
     3181 atacaaatat tgagtataaa ctacttcttt aaaaaattag gttgtaaaag aacttatgtt
     3241 catttttggg gtatgaaccc aatagcttca tatttagctt attttacatt catttgttgg
     3301 gaagaattaa ctccgttaat agatctacag tctaccgctt ataaactcag ccaccaaaca
     3361 aacacaccag gaaatgattc ctttctcgat tttgcaggtc gatgttttaa ataaactatg
     3421 gcgggcaagg tttaaagatt tttctttata ttaagctttg aaggctcata gttttgttaa
     3481 cttaaaacct taccaggagg aactgaacct ctcctaagaa atcaaaattc tttgtgccct
     3541 tacaccgctt tgtaatatct tttttaaatt tttttaatcc tcttacttgg aaggcaagtg
     3601 tactataaca tactcaaaag attattttgt aattagttat ttctaataaa taactttatt
     3661 cctttagaat gaaaatctaa tgtgcaatta caccatagaa actgtttttt atggagataa
     3721 aatgagttca atttatcttc tgtaaaatag taagcatttt taaatagtag caactaacta
     3781 agcttggctc tgacttaata atatagcaag aacatagtaa tacacatggt ttttatagaa
     3841 agaggtgagg taagaacaaa tataatttag gtaaattata tagatttata ttatttctta
     3901 aagtattata gatatagaaa atgctttgaa aagtcccact aacaccagtg ctgaaggtta
     3961 atcaaagagt gaaaactcga attaactttg tacattagat caggttaact tggtgccagc
     4021 atccgcggtt ataccaagtg attaagttat attcttaggt aaaaagacag ttaggtttaa
     4081 aaaataaact tagtctattg accacttgta aaaaagtaaa atttgtatac aagtagctaa
     4141 tctagaaatg gctatttaaa atactgaagc tgtgatagtc ttgagggaaa ctgggattag
     4201 ataccccatt attcttgact gtaaatataa ttaaatttac cagagtacta tgaatagtta
     4261 aaaatttaaa actcaaaggg cttggcggtg ttttagacct atcaggggaa cctgtctcgt
     4321 aatcgacaat ccacgttata tctaacctca ttttgtattc agtttgtata ccgtcgtcgt
     4381 caggtaactt ttaaaaatgt agaagttagc aacaaaaatt gtgtaaatta agacgtcaga
     4441 tcaaggtgca gcctatagtg aggagaggat gggttacaat tattaaagtt ataattacgg
     4501 aaatttaaat gaaatcatat tttgaaggag gacttgaaag taaactaaat tatataaata
     4561 gtttgaataa ggctctgaaa cgtgcacaca tcgcccgtcg ctctcgttga aaaatgagat
     4621 aagtcgtaac atagcagggg taatggaaat tgtccctaga tgaaaaacat agtataatat
     4681 aatacatttc acttacactg aaaatatact taaactataa gttgttttta attaaatgtc
     4741 ttggtctacc tcaataaaaa aattaattta ttcaaaacat ttttaaattt agtaaaagtg
     4801 atagaagatt attagatatg acctaagaaa agtaccgtga gggaactaat ttaattaaat
     4861 caaagaaaaa attgatattt gtacctttcg catcatggtt tagctagata tttatttttt
     4921 ctaaaatttc tcgaaatctg atgagttatc tttattcagt attttagtac taaaagagta
     4981 gttgtagcaa aaactttctt agaaataaag atggaaatga aattttattc gtatcagatg
     5041 atagctagtt cttctaaaag gcatataagt gctctagatt aatttaatct ttataataca
     5101 gatataaaga gagtttaatt taattaaatt tttgaggata agctcgaaaa ttaaaattat
     5161 atttgcattt tattcttatt aaaatttagg cttgaaaata gctataattt cgagtttgtt
     5221 ataatttcat taactaatta agaagataat taatttgctt aaaataaatg aagaaaactt
     5281 aataaccaaa ttaagctgaa ttaatgctaa aatgagtatt atactaattt atacaccctt
     5341 aacagcttat aagttaaggt taacaactgt ttttgagaca taaattatag aaaggaactc
     5401 ggcaaatcca cattctgcct gtttagcaaa aacatggctc cttgaaatct aataataagg
     5461 agtcggacct gcccagtgaa tttttttaac ggccgcggta ctctgaccgt gcaaaggtag
     5521 cataatcatt tgccttataa ttgaaggcta gtatgaatgg tttgacatga atgtagctgt
     5581 ctctctataa tttaatagaa ttttattttc aggtgaagaa gcctgtatct aattaaaaga
     5641 caagaagacc ctatcgagct ttaaaaaagt tgatagaatt gaaattaata ttattaaaaa
     5701 attgtctatc aaatatttta gttggggcga ctgaggaaca taaaaagctt cctttagaat
     5761 tgatttaaaa tcatactaga attgatccaa aatattttga ttaaaggaat tagttaccgt
     5821 agggataaca gcattatctt ttttaagagc tcatatcgaa aaaaaggttt gtgacctcga
     5881 tgttggacca gaatatccta aaggtgcagc agcctttaag ggttggtctg ttcgaccatt
     5941 aaaattctac gtgatctgag ttcagaccgg cgtgagccag gtcagtttct atctttaatt
     6001 acagagataa gtttagtacg aaaggaccaa tttatcataa aacaatatta tttactgatt
     6061 aaatttaatt aacaattaag taatcaaatt agcaaaatta atgcaattga cttaggatca
     6121 atagatatag gtgaaattcc tttatttgat agataaaggt ggcagatgaa gtgcattagg
     6181 tttaagccct aaatataaag atgaaatttc ttttctttat aatgtatatt tctatcattt
     6241 caacggtatt tgcctatatt tgtattttat tggcagtcgc tttttttact cttttagaac
     6301 gaaaaggtct aaggtatatt caaatccgaa aaggaccaaa taaagttgga tttatggggt
     6361 taccacaacc attagcagat gcagcaaagc ttttgactaa agagattgca aagcctacaa
     6421 tagcaaatta ttccccatac ttcgtagctc ctgtttttag gtttatctta gctttattgc
     6481 tttgacaact ataccccagt ttatattctt gctcttattt taaatgagga attctatttt
     6541 ttttgtgtgt ttcaggaata aatgtttatg gcacactact agcgggatga gcgtcaaatt
     6601 ctaaatatgc tcttttaggt agattacgag caattgcaca aactatttct tatgaagtaa
     6661 gaatagcttt aattttactt tttccgttgt tcttagtagg gagattcagt tttattgaaa
     6721 tcaaagagtc ccaagagttt atttgactta ctttcttgat agttccagtt tcgttaatat
     6781 gatttgtgac atgtgttgct gaaacaaatc gagctccatt tgattttgcg gaaggagagt
     6841 ctgagctagt ttctggattt aatattgagt atggagcagc cggatttgcg ttaattttcc
     6901 tagctgaata tgcgaatatt ttggtaataa gcttgttctc tgctctactt ttttttgggg
     6961 gaaggtcaat aattcttata gagagagact tggcttttat atttaaagtt ctattcttcg
     7021 ctttcgcatt tatttgggtt cgaggaagtt atcctcgatt ccgctatgat ctactaatag
     7081 gactaacttg aaaaggcttc ttacctgcag ccttaagatt cttattactt attgctgcac
     7141 tttcttctta tatttattac taattctccg aaaatgtagt ttaattaaaa tattagcatt
     7201 ggaagctaga gcttgggttt taatcccaca tttcgaaatg agagcattaa ttgtttttag
     7261 tataacagta tctaggcttc ttttattgcc tttaataata caacctttaa ggctaggttt
     7321 agttgttata acctcaaccc tattaatatg ttttattagg gctattacgt tatcatcctg
     7381 gtacggctac attctttttc ttatttatgt aggaggtctt cttgtaatat ttgcttatgt
     7441 ggcagcattg tctccgaatg ttttgttcgg aaaagggacc ccgatacttt tttttatggt
     7501 tacaatccta cctgtttctg cagtatttta ttctatacct ttaattgaca tatcttctat
     7561 caggtattta aatattttta gggaaataaa attcttaaaa atttatggga tcgaaatagt
     7621 agccccacaa ataatttcga ttttaattgg attagctctc attttactaa ttaatttgat
     7681 tgtggtggtt aaaatttgtt actaccagca ggcttccctt cgtccattca gaagataagt
     7741 cgacatgcga agtcctattc gaaaagtaca tcctatttta aaagttataa atggagcttt
     7801 agttgatctt cctgctccgt caaatttatc aatttgatga aattttggtt cattattagg
     7861 cctatgttta ggcattcaaa tcgtaacagg tttattttta gcaatacatt atacagctca
     7921 tgtagatcta gcttttaggt ctgtgatgca tatttcacga gatgtttcat atggatggct
     7981 acttcgggct cttcatgcta acggagcatc ttgatttttt atttgtctct atttacatgc
     8041 tggtcgaggt atgtactacg gatcctacat taatgttcac acctgaaata ttggtatcat
     8101 tttattattt ttaacaatag gaacagcctt tttagggtat gttttacctt gaggtcaaat
     8161 atccttttga ggggctactg ttatcactaa tttattatca gctattccat atgtaggtaa
     8221 aatacttgta gaatgagtat gaggagggtt tgcaattgat aacgcaactt tagtccgttt
     8281 ttttgctctt cattttctct tgccgtttgt aattgcagct tttgctgttc ttcatttgct
     8341 atttttgcat gaaacaggat ctaataatcc tttaggtatt aacagagatg gtgaaaaagt
     8401 tccgtttcac tcatactaca cgtttaaaga tttagtagga tttctagtag taatatttct
     8461 tcttagaata ctggctttat tttctcctca actattaaca gatcctgaaa actttattcc
     8521 tgctaatcct cttgtaaccc ctgtacatat tcaaccagaa tgatatttcc tgtttgcata
     8581 tgctatttta cggtctattc caaataaatt aggaggagta attgcattag tcatatcaat
     8641 tgctattcta tttatcttac cttttactca ctcaggtaaa ttccgttcta aagctttcta
     8701 tcctctaaat caaattttat tttgatgcta tattggaata ttttttattc ttacctggat
     8761 tggagcctgc cccgtagaag cgccttacga acagattggt caagttttta ctgttttgta
     8821 cttcttatat tttattattg accctttggt ccaggtgcta tgggataata ttttagatta
     8881 ctaaaacatt aaaaagagtt gtttcctggg gaaagtttgt cttgaaaaca aacttgaagt
     8941 gttcaattca cttaataact tagcaataag agataaaata actcaccttt gacttacaag
     9001 accaatgctc tgccttaagc tattattgct gttattcata tttaagaaat gagaacattt
     9061 tatttaagca tacttagtat attcggagtt tttatggctt tattagctct ttctcttcag
     9121 tataaacacc tattgagagt tctgttaagt ttagaagcta ttactataaa tttatttatt
     9181 atattatttg ctttatcaac aaatgtgact ttcagcggag agacttcatt aattcttatt
     9241 actttagggg cctgtgaagc tagtttagga ctagccattc tagtagcaat tattcgctca
     9301 gaaggaaatg actacgtatc tagtttttct atacataaat gttaggtata atttttataa
     9361 gtttaacttt tcttcttctc ccaaatagaa aatgatcttg atatattaaa atatggtctt
     9421 tagctttagg aagattgatt tctattattc acttatttaa cccatttttt tcttacgaat
     9481 ctattaactc ttttttaagt tttgattcta tatctagcat tttagtttca ttaaccttat
     9541 gaatttcttt aataataatg ctagcaagac aaaatagggt aaaaatttct aaaaataatt
     9601 acctgttgtt ctcaatattt gttttggctt taaacctaat tttagttgtg acttttttgt
     9661 catcaagaat cttgattttc tactttcttt ttgaagcttc tctaattcct acattactgt
     9721 taattttagg gtgggggtat caacctgaac gacttcaagc cggcatgtac ataataattt
     9781 atactgtagc agcttcactg cctctcttat tttctatttt atgagcatct caaactttat
     9841 catcaagaga tattctgatg attagaagct tacgccttca cccctataga actgaatatt
     9901 tgtgggcttg aaacttctta accttactat gctttactgc ctttttagtt aagttaccta
     9961 tatttacagt acacttgtga ctccctaaag ctcatgtgga agctcctgta gctgggtcaa
    10021 tagttcttgc tgcggtcctc ttaaaactcg gtggatatgg gattttacga gtttatcagt
    10081 attttaattt tatttcttcc cagacttgta ttattatttt ttcattagcg atttggggag
    10141 gagtaattac aagaattgtt tgttttcgcc aagtagattt gaaatctctt attgcttact
    10201 catcaatcgg acacatatca ctaatgctag ctggagcctt ttcaaataca tcttgaggat
    10261 gaagtggtgc actaattctg atgttgtcac atgggttttg ttcttcagcc ctttttgcat
    10321 tagctaacta cacatatgaa aaaactcaca cacggagatt attcttgaga aaaggaatac
    10381 tgatgctttt gccccttctt gctatatggt gattcttgtt ttgtattata aacatggctg
    10441 cccctcccag gattaattta ttaggagaga ttataatttt tccctctact atttttagtt
    10501 ctaaatatta cttaatttcc ttaggtctta taagcttcct agccgctctc tatagaatgt
    10561 atttatacac aagcactcaa cacggaggaa gtcctaaatt tataaaacca tttaatgatt
    10621 ttaaatcttc tggatttact ttatttttat tacactgaat tcctggaaat tttttgattc
    10681 taaaaagtga tttagtctca atatgaatct agtcaagtta gtttaacaaa aacgtcagcc
    10741 tgtggatttg aaaatgaaaa atttatttca cttgacctat gtatataaac ttaaaatctt
    10801 cttctattag ttcattattt cttttaagat acagagtttt tctttttcca attacaataa
    10861 tgtttattct ccaaagaaaa aatattattt tagaatgatc gatttttcaa ataagctcat
    10921 gtagaataac tttaatgcta attcttgatc cagtgagact tagttttaga aacgtagttt
    10981 gtctaatttc aggctgtgtt ataatgtttt cttccagtta tatatcacat gatccatttt
    11041 taaagcggtt tgtttggtta gtgatattat ttgttatatc aatgaatctt ctagttttca
    11101 ttccaagttt accagcatta ctctgaggtt gagatggcct cggaatcgtc tcattcgcat
    11161 tagtaattta ctatcaaaac ataaaatctc taggagcagg tatagtaaca gttctagcaa
    11221 accggattgg ggacgtaata attctaatct cgattggagt tttagttttg caaggacatt
    11281 gatcaattct ttcaatttgg gatttttatc ttacatcttg attagctctt acaatcactt
    11341 tagcagctat aacgaaaagg gcacaaattc ctttttctag gtgacttcct gctgccatag
    11401 cagcaccaac tcctgtttct gctctagttc actcctcgac tttagtaact gcaggagttt
    11461 ttctaattat ccgttttttc ccatttctag aaactattcc cgcatttaag ccaatgttat
    11521 tattcatttc tgtattaaca ctattaatag ctggaattgg ggccaactat gaaaatgatc
    11581 taaagaaaat tattgcttta tctactttaa gtcaacttgg ggtgataata ataagactag
    11641 ggttagggat gccttatctc gctttgtttc atttatatac ccatgcattg tttaaagcac
    11701 tactattttt gtgtgccggt atatttattc acaacagatc aaatactcaa gatatccgcc
    11761 atatagggtt attattttct caagctcctt taacaacaac atgtataaat atcgctaact
    11821 tgtccctttg tggtgctcct tttttaagag gtttttattc taaggacttg attttagaat
    11881 tatcagttca caggcctact agattcttaa tggtattgtt aattttttta gcaactggaa
    11941 tgactgcagc ttactcattt cgattgtctt tttgttcact ctgaggacat ataaaagggt
    12001 ctgcttatca tgaaaagcaa gacttagatc cctatgtgaa ttgagcaact acgatcttaa
    12061 gggtaatagc tgtaattgcc ggttttgcat tccaaaatat ctttctgcag tttaatcctt
    12121 tgccttttgt tctaccattt tatttaaaaa tactaacaat ttttgtaatt gtctccggta
    12181 ttattttagc atttttagcg tgagacacag accacaacga aaaaaagata aataaaataa
    12241 aattcttttt ttcaactata tgatttttag ctcccatttc gacccagcct ctcactaaat
    12301 tctctatgct tttaggaaga aacatcatta agtcgattga tatagggtga ttagaaattt
    12361 taggaggtca aggtagaaac ctagttacgt cttctatatc tacaaagaat caaagaattc
    12421 aaattaagtc ttttaacttt tttatcgctc taatcttatt ctttgtctta attatattct
    12481 tttcaaaaac gattttttag cattgatagc ttaattttta gagcatagca ctgaagatgc
    12541 tagggtgaca ataattgtct caaagcaagc cagcgcctcc caacggaggc gctggcttgc
    12601 tagagaacga atgaattact aactatggcg cgcaatcctt tccatttagt tgaatttagt
    12661 ccatgacctt taactggctc tataggagca ttattcctaa catccgggtt agctggatga
    12721 tttcatgggt atggttatat tacagtatta cttggagtat tccttattct tataactata
    12781 atccagtggt gacgagacgt gattcgagaa gcaacttatc aaggatttca tacaattcag
    12841 gtatctaagg ggcttcgctg aggtataatt ttatttatcg tctcagaggt ttgctttttc
    12901 tttgcattct tttgagctta ttttcatagt agactagctc ccagcctaga actaggatca
    12961 tgttgacctc ctgctggaat taccccttta aacccgtttg aggtaccctt attaaatacg
    13021 ggggtcttac tagcttctgg ggttacggtg acatgagctc atcatagctt aatagagggt
    13081 gacaatccta ggggattgca aggacttgta gcaacagtaa ttttaggggt ctattttact
    13141 tttttacaag gttgcgagta ttatgaagct tcttttacta ttgcagatgg agtgtacggt
    13201 tcaagatttt ttgtagctac aggatttcac ggtttgcatg tacttatcgg aagaacattt
    13261 ttattggtgt gtttagttcg tgtttggcta cagcatttct ctacaggaca ccattttggt
    13321 ttcgaggctg ctgcatgata ttgacatttc gttgacgtag tgtgactttt cttatatcta
    13381 tcaatttatt gatgagggtg ttaattaact gtgtgttctt agatgactga gatttaagtg
    13441 ttagattttt aatctaaaaa cggcaaaagt gcctctaaga gttgacttga tactttaagg
    13501 taaaagatct gatttgcatt cagacaataa gttttttaaa ctttcgggtc aattacctag
    13561 tataaaaagc gagaaatttg catacggttt cggcccgtag attgggggtg aaagtccctt
    13621 tttatatttg gcttaaataa atgaaagcca aagaagaggc gcctagctgt taattaggag
    13681 aatgtaataa aacttactca tttaggaaaa taaaaatctt gaagtactac gccggatgaa
    13741 cggaaatcat tgatgttgat taatatggga tagatttgtc tctagtacta aaaatgctaa
    13801 gtagattttt aagaagagtt attgctgtag ttttatctat tgtcgttata actcttggat
    13861 gagttttagc aaaacggact gttagtgatc gtgaaaagaa ttcacccttt gagtgcggat
    13921 ttgatccgat taaatcagct cgattacctt tttcccttcg tttcttctta ttagccatta
    13981 tcttcctaat ttttgatgta gaaattgttc ttttatttcc ggtactagca agaataactg
    14041 gaagattttc ttttcctctt atgattggaa catttatctt tttaataatt ttaattctag
    14101 ggttatttca tgagtgaaat gaaggttctc ttgactgagc tcagtaaaga aaaaacttgg
    14161 agtaaaacag ggctgctaac tttgttttgg gtaattcgat tttatccttt ttcttatgtt
    14221 ttcaagactt cctttcggtt atatattcat atcagtaata gggattggta ctctactctc
    14281 tgtgtcttcc attcattgac ttagaatttg agctggttta gagattaact taattgggtt
    14341 tttaccaata ttagtatatc agaaaagtgt agctgaaaga cagtcagctg ttaagtactt
    14401 tattatccaa gctttagggt ctagtttttt aatatttggt agcttactag tcttcaacat
    14461 atcctttact tgagatatat atactcaaat cggcagacca agaaccttag gatttgttgt
    14521 tttaattaga ggattatgta tcaaattagg tctatttccc tttcattatt gattgcctgg
    14581 tgtaatggcc ggattaccct gagtttcttg cttaatctta gctacgtggc aaaaactagc
    14641 ccctttattt ttagttcttt gtttattaga gcttagacaa tcgtataata tggttatact
    14701 cctatgtgca attagtgcag gttctgctct gattggtggg ataggaggta taaaccaaac
    14761 tcaaattcgt gctctcttag cttattcttc gattagtcac ttaggatgaa tgacatttgc
    14821 tcttattcat agggagtgaa caataaaaat atatttaggg atttatgtag caatcagcat
    14881 ttctttattt ataagtcttt gatataatga ttccggtata ataaagaata ttaataactt
    14941 aaaaaacagg ggtttcgcag cacttacaat tatactactt cttttatcgc tgggaggctt
    15001 acctccttta ttggggttta tctctaaatg attagtaatt acagttagag taagaggtcc
    15061 ttgaacttcc gcgatttttg ttttaatttt gggttcttta ataaggttat tttactactt
    15121 aagtttattt ttttcagtat tcttaagaaa tttaaagaaa tatggcatta ataaccaaga
    15181 attaggacat agagttatag ttttaattaa cacttttaac attctaggag gaattctaat
    15241 tttaataatt tctttattaa gttcagtgta a
//
