# Supplementary material for: Relation between mitochondrial DNA hyperdiversity, mutation rate and mitochondrial genome evolution in Melarhaphe neritoides (Gastropoda: Littorinidae) and other Caenogastropoda
Source: Sci Rep. 2018 Dec 19;8:17964. doi: 10.1038/s41598-018-36428-7 (PMC6299273; doi:10.1038/s41598-018-36428-7)
Supplement: Supplementary file 3 — Supplementary Dataset 1 [file 41598_2018_36428_MOESM3_ESM.zip › Turritella bacillum NC_029717.gb]

LOCUS       Turritella_bacil       15868 bp    DNA     linear   INV 07-FEB-2018
DEFINITION  Turritella bacillum mitochondrion, complete genome.
ACCESSION   NC_029717
KEYWORDS    RefSeq.
SOURCE      mitochondrion Turritella bacillum
  ORGANISM  Turritella bacillum
            Eukaryota; Metazoa; Lophotrochozoa; Mollusca; Gastropoda;
            Caenogastropoda; Sorbeoconcha; Cerithioidea; Turritellidae;
            Turritella.
REFERENCE   1  (bases 1 to 15868)
  AUTHORS   Zeng,L., Wu,C. and Zhang,J.
  TITLE     Complete mitochondrial genome of Turritella terebra bacillum
  JOURNAL   Unpublished
REFERENCE   2  (bases 1 to 15868)
  CONSRTM   NCBI Genome Project
  TITLE     Direct Submission
  JOURNAL   Submitted (24-MAR-2016) National Center for Biotechnology
            Information, NIH, Bethesda, MD 20894, USA
REFERENCE   3  (bases 1 to 15868)
  AUTHORS   Zeng,L., Wu,C. and Zhang,J.
  TITLE     Direct Submission
  JOURNAL   Submitted (02-DEC-2015) National Engineering Research Center for
            Marine Aquaculture, Zhejiang Ocean University, Addr No. 1, Haida
            South Road, Lincheng Changzhi Island, Zhoushan, Zhejiang 316022,
            P.R. China
COMMENT     REVIEWED REFSEQ: This record has been curated by NCBI staff. The
            reference sequence is identical to KU221394.
            ##Assembly-Data-START## Assembly Method :: Velvet v. 2.0 Sequencing
            Technology :: Sanger dideoxy sequencing ##Assembly-Data-END##
            COMPLETENESS: full length.
FEATURES             Location/Qualifiers
     source          1..15868
                     /organism="Turritella bacillum"
                     /organelle="mitochondrion"
                     /mol_type="genomic DNA"
                     /db_xref="taxon:1088899"
     CDS             1..1533
                     /gene="COX1"
                     /locus_tag="A3248_gp01"
                     /codon_start=1
                     /transl_table=5
                     /product="cytochrome c oxidase subunit I"
                     /protein_id="YP_009239743.1"
                     /db_xref="GI:1011057210"
                     /db_xref="GeneID:27108927"
                     /translation="MRWLFSTNHKDIGTLYILFGMWSGLVGTALSLLIRAELGQPGAL
                     LGDDQLYNVIVTAHAFVMIFFLVMPMMIGGFGNWLVPLMLGAPDMAFPRLNNMSFWLL
                     PPALLLLLSSAAVESGVGTGWTVYPPLSGNLAHAGGSVDLAIFSLHLAGVSSILGAVN
                     FITTIINMRWRGMQFERLPLFVWSVKITAILLLLSLPVLAGAITMLLTDRNFNTAFFD
                     PAGGGDPILYQHLFWFFGHPEVYILILPGFGMISHIVSHYSAKKETFGTLGMIYAMLA
                     IGVLGFIVWAHHMFTVGMDVDTRAYFTAATMIIAVPTGIKVFSWLATIHGAKVKYETP
                     MLWALGFIFLFTVGGLTGIVLSNSSLDIMLHDTYYVVAHFHYVLSMGAVFALFGAFNY
                     WFPLLSGVTLHSRWTKAHFYIMFIGVNVTFFPQHFLGLAGMPRRYSDYPDCYTKWNVI
                     SSMGSMISFIAVLYFMVIVWEALISQRSVVWSMHLSTALEWDNILPADFHNAPETGAL
                     VS"
     gene            1..1533
                     /gene="COX1"
                     /locus_tag="A3248_gp01"
                     /db_xref="GeneID:27108927"
     CDS             1563..2252
                     /gene="COX2"
                     /locus_tag="A3248_gp02"
                     /codon_start=1
                     /transl_table=5
                     /product="cytochrome c oxidase subunit II"
                     /protein_id="YP_009239744.1"
                     /db_xref="GI:1011057211"
                     /db_xref="GeneID:27108891"
                     /translation="MSFWGQLGFQDAASPLMEELIFFHDHAMMILVMIITLVGYAAFS
                     LMMNKLTCRSLVEGQEIETIWTIVPAIILVFLALPSLRLLYLLDEVGDCSLTLKSIGH
                     QWYWSYEYSDFLSIEFDSYMIPTEELEDGDFRLLEVDHRVVLPTETDVRVLVTSADVI
                     HAWTVPSLGVKADAIPGRLNQLSFFIKHPGVFYGQCSEICGANHSFMPIVVEAVPLKD
                     FMNWIVHVSSE"
     gene            1563..2252
                     /gene="COX2"
                     /locus_tag="A3248_gp02"
                     /db_xref="GeneID:27108891"
     tRNA            2261..2327
                     /gene="trnS"
                     /locus_tag="A3248_gt01"
                     /product="tRNA-Ser"
                     /db_xref="GeneID:27108892"
     gene            2261..2327
                     /gene="trnS"
                     /locus_tag="A3248_gt01"
                     /db_xref="GeneID:27108892"
     CDS             2336..2626
                     /gene="ND4L"
                     /locus_tag="A3248_gp13"
                     /codon_start=1
                     /transl_table=5
                     /product="NADH dehydrogenase subunit 4L"
                     /protein_id="YP_009239745.1"
                     /db_xref="GI:1011057212"
                     /db_xref="GeneID:27108893"
                     /translation="MGSFLVVVSLFSFFMALLSLAFRYKHLLSVLLSLEAVTMSLFIF
                     LFSASTISMSGEAALIFITLGACEASLGLSVLVSMIRAQGNDYVSSFSTQKC"
     gene            2336..2626
                     /gene="ND4L"
                     /locus_tag="A3248_gp13"
                     /db_xref="GeneID:27108893"
     CDS             2620..3987
                     /gene="ND4"
                     /locus_tag="A3248_gp12"
                     /codon_start=1
                     /transl_table=5
                     /product="NADH dehydrogenase subunit 4"
                     /protein_id="YP_009239746.1"
                     /db_xref="GI:1011057213"
                     /db_xref="GeneID:27108894"
                     /translation="MLSLVFLGAVLTIPSKNNLNWYQKVWSLALACILSFMHLYQSSW
                     LFQLQSALFLVDSMSVVLISLTLWISLMMLLASQGSVKISKNSFKQFFLFVLLLNLIL
                     IMSFSMSSALLFYFMFEASLIPTLLLILGWGYQPERLQAGMYMMIYTVAASLPLLLMI
                     LWASAELSSSNMLFIFLLQKKLSLGGWGWVFLTFLVLTAFLVKLPMFSVHLWLPKAHV
                     EAPVAGSMVLAAILLKLGGYGVLRSYLFFNLHMYSSIIFLLMLSLWGGMLTAIVCFRQ
                     IDLKSLIAYSSIGHMSLMIAGAFSLTTWGWGGALTLMLAHGFCSSALFGLANYMYEKS
                     HTRSLFVSKGMLMLLPSLSMWWFLFCVLNMAAPPSINLLGEIMIFPSVIFSSKYCIFP
                     LAAMSFLSALYSMYLYTCSQHGGSPKFFKPFNQMSGLTYSTLFLHWIPANMLILKPEL
                     TFLWY"
     gene            2620..3987
                     /gene="ND4"
                     /locus_tag="A3248_gp12"
                     /db_xref="GeneID:27108894"
     tRNA            3998..4060
                     /gene="trnH"
                     /locus_tag="A3248_gt02"
                     /product="tRNA-His"
                     /db_xref="GeneID:27108895"
     gene            3998..4060
                     /gene="trnH"
                     /locus_tag="A3248_gt02"
                     /db_xref="GeneID:27108895"
     CDS             4061..5779
                     /gene="ND5"
                     /locus_tag="A3248_gp11"
                     /codon_start=1
                     /transl_table=5
                     /product="NADH dehydrogenase subunit 5"
                     /protein_id="YP_009239747.1"
                     /db_xref="GI:1011057214"
                     /db_xref="GeneID:27108896"
                     /translation="MFKTLKASSISSLFLLGYSITLFPITCYFMMKDISILYEWDILD
                     TSTCYMTFMFIFDPLSLSFSNTVCLISGSVMAFSSSYMSHDPFLKRFTWLVMLFVLSM
                     NFLVFIPSLPALLLGWDGLGIVSFALVIYYQNTKSLGAGMLTVLANRVGDVMILLSIG
                     LLVLSGYWSIMVKTDFYLSSWLAFCILIAGMTKSAQIPFSAWLPAAMAAPTPVSALVH
                     SSTLVTAGVFLFIRFYPSLSAWTGFKFSLLFISVLTLLMAGIGANYENDLKKVIALST
                     LSQLGVMMMALAIGAPFLALFHLYTHALFKALLFLCAGAVIHASLNNQDVRFSGLMSK
                     HLPLTITCMNIANLSLCGAPFLSGFYSKDLILELSLAAPTSAFMVILIFLATGMTSAY
                     SLRLSFSTLWGPNQGTPLHAKMENDSYINMSTMLLATCAIFGGAFFQSIYAPFNPDPF
                     FLPQSHKSLTMLVIVLGLSLAYHFWATGFEPKQMTKIKTFFNTMWLLAPLSSQPLTKF
                     SMLLGTQVMKSVDQGWLEIAGGQGTFKVISEASKSSQSLQTSLFTFLILMFLISAMSI
                     FLFLFS"
     gene            4061..5779
                     /gene="ND5"
                     /locus_tag="A3248_gp11"
                     /db_xref="GeneID:27108896"
     tRNA            5839..5906
                     /gene="trnF"
                     /locus_tag="A3248_gt03"
                     /product="tRNA-Phe"
                     /db_xref="GeneID:27108897"
     gene            5839..5906
                     /gene="trnF"
                     /locus_tag="A3248_gt03"
                     /db_xref="GeneID:27108897"
     misc_feature    5907..6362
                     /note="control region"
     tRNA            complement(6363..6425)
                     /gene="trnC"
                     /locus_tag="A3248_gt04"
                     /product="tRNA-Cys"
                     /db_xref="GeneID:27108898"
     gene            complement(6363..6425)
                     /gene="trnC"
                     /locus_tag="A3248_gt04"
                     /db_xref="GeneID:27108898"
     tRNA            complement(6451..6515)
                     /gene="trnA"
                     /locus_tag="A3248_gt05"
                     /product="tRNA-Ala"
                     /db_xref="GeneID:27108899"
     gene            complement(6451..6515)
                     /gene="trnA"
                     /locus_tag="A3248_gt05"
                     /db_xref="GeneID:27108899"
     tRNA            complement(6533..6601)
                     /gene="trnN"
                     /locus_tag="A3248_gt06"
                     /product="tRNA-Asn"
                     /db_xref="GeneID:27108900"
     gene            complement(6533..6601)
                     /gene="trnN"
                     /locus_tag="A3248_gt06"
                     /db_xref="GeneID:27108900"
     tRNA            complement(6624..6690)
                     /gene="trnW"
                     /locus_tag="A3248_gt07"
                     /product="tRNA-Trp"
                     /db_xref="GeneID:27108901"
     gene            complement(6624..6690)
                     /gene="trnW"
                     /locus_tag="A3248_gt07"
                     /db_xref="GeneID:27108901"
     tRNA            complement(6691..6755)
                     /gene="trnE"
                     /locus_tag="A3248_gt08"
                     /product="tRNA-Glu"
                     /db_xref="GeneID:27108902"
     gene            complement(6691..6755)
                     /gene="trnE"
                     /locus_tag="A3248_gt08"
                     /db_xref="GeneID:27108902"
     tRNA            complement(6762..6827)
                     /gene="trnY"
                     /locus_tag="A3248_gt09"
                     /product="tRNA-Tyr"
                     /db_xref="GeneID:27108903"
     gene            complement(6762..6827)
                     /gene="trnY"
                     /locus_tag="A3248_gt09"
                     /db_xref="GeneID:27108903"
     tRNA            complement(6851..6915)
                     /gene="trnR"
                     /locus_tag="A3248_gt10"
                     /product="tRNA-Arg"
                     /db_xref="GeneID:27108904"
     gene            complement(6851..6915)
                     /gene="trnR"
                     /locus_tag="A3248_gt10"
                     /db_xref="GeneID:27108904"
     tRNA            complement(6928..6995)
                     /gene="trnQ"
                     /locus_tag="A3248_gt11"
                     /product="tRNA-Gln"
                     /db_xref="GeneID:27108905"
     gene            complement(6928..6995)
                     /gene="trnQ"
                     /locus_tag="A3248_gt11"
                     /db_xref="GeneID:27108905"
     tRNA            complement(6997..7061)
                     /gene="trnK"
                     /locus_tag="A3248_gt12"
                     /product="tRNA-Lys"
                     /db_xref="GeneID:27108906"
     gene            complement(6997..7061)
                     /gene="trnK"
                     /locus_tag="A3248_gt12"
                     /db_xref="GeneID:27108906"
     CDS             complement(7113..7892)
                     /gene="COX3"
                     /locus_tag="A3248_gp10"
                     /codon_start=1
                     /transl_table=5
                     /product="cytochrome c oxidase subunit III"
                     /protein_id="YP_009239748.1"
                     /db_xref="GI:1011057215"
                     /db_xref="GeneID:27108907"
                     /translation="MSRNPFHLVEFSPWPLTGSMGALFLTLGLASWFHGGSYISMIIG
                     VFLISLTMVQWWRDVIREGTYQGFHTMQVSKGLRWGMILFIVSEVCFFFAFFWAYFHS
                     SLAPSPELGACWPPIGIVPLNPFEIPLLNTGVLLASGVTVTWAHHSLMEGDRPGGLQG
                     LTATVILGVYFTFLQAGEYIEASFTIADGAYGSTFFVATGFHGLHVLIGSTFLLICLG
                     RVWLQHFSTGHHFGFEAAAWYWHFVDVVWLFLYLSIYWWGC"
     gene            complement(7113..7892)
                     /gene="COX3"
                     /locus_tag="A3248_gp10"
                     /db_xref="GeneID:27108907"
     tRNA            complement(7895..7961)
                     /gene="trnM"
                     /locus_tag="A3248_gt13"
                     /product="tRNA-Met"
                     /db_xref="GeneID:27108908"
     gene            complement(7895..7961)
                     /gene="trnM"
                     /locus_tag="A3248_gt13"
                     /db_xref="GeneID:27108908"
     CDS             complement(7971..9110)
                     /gene="CYTB"
                     /locus_tag="A3248_gp09"
                     /codon_start=1
                     /transl_table=5
                     /product="cytochrome b"
                     /protein_id="YP_009239749.1"
                     /db_xref="GI:1011057216"
                     /db_xref="GeneID:27108909"
                     /translation="MRTPIRKVHPILKMMNGALIDLPAPSNLSIWWNFGSLLGLCLGI
                     QILTGLFLAMHYTAHIDLAFNSVIHISRDVSYGWLLRALHANGASWFFICLYFHVGRG
                     IYYGSYLYQHTWNIGVILLFLTMGTAFLGYVLPWGQMSFWGATVITNLLSAVPYVGKM
                     LVEWVWGGFAVDNATLTRFYSIHFLLPFIISAMSMLHLIFLHETGSNNPLGLNSDGEK
                     IPFHSYYTFKDIAGFVMMIFLLSTLVLFSPQLLTDPENFIPANPLVTPVHIQPEWYFL
                     FAYAILRSIPNKLGGVIALVLSIAILFILPLTHSGRFRSTAFYPLNQILFWSFVGIFC
                     ILTWIGACPVEMPFEQIGQVFTVLYFSYFILSPLLQALWDSILNF"
     gene            complement(7971..9110)
                     /gene="CYTB"
                     /locus_tag="A3248_gp09"
                     /db_xref="GeneID:27108909"
     CDS             complement(9135..9641)
                     /gene="ND6"
                     /locus_tag="A3248_gp08"
                     /codon_start=1
                     /transl_table=5
                     /product="NADH dehydrogenase subunit 6"
                     /protein_id="YP_009239750.1"
                     /db_xref="GI:1011057217"
                     /db_xref="GeneID:27108910"
                     /translation="MTSAIIFSLSLCSVFLFPLMSQPLSLGLTIMLSTMFLCMTTAIF
                     LSSWYGYILFLIYVGGLLVMFAYVATLSPNVLFGGANPLFFFLGAQTFLPLVIFFSFF
                     SDLAGLTPAWNTQESLMALKMYGAELVSPFFISVLIGLAMILLINLIVVVKICYYQHA
                     TLRPYKVD"
     gene            complement(9135..9641)
                     /gene="ND6"
                     /locus_tag="A3248_gp08"
                     /db_xref="GeneID:27108910"
     tRNA            complement(9647..9715)
                     /gene="trnP"
                     /locus_tag="A3248_gt14"
                     /product="tRNA-Pro"
                     /db_xref="GeneID:27108911"
     gene            complement(9647..9715)
                     /gene="trnP"
                     /locus_tag="A3248_gt14"
                     /db_xref="GeneID:27108911"
     CDS             complement(9717..10655)
                     /gene="ND1"
                     /locus_tag="A3248_gp07"
                     /codon_start=1
                     /transl_table=5
                     /product="NADH dehydrogenase subunit 1"
                     /protein_id="YP_009239751.1"
                     /db_xref="GI:1011057218"
                     /db_xref="GeneID:27108912"
                     /translation="MYLSFFSCLFTYICILLAVAFFTLFERKGLSYIQIRKGPNKVGL
                     AGLPQPLADAAKLLTKEVAKPTMANYSPYFAAPIFSFILALLLWQLYPSAFSVSYFKW
                     GVLFFLCVSSLNVYGTLLAGWASNSKYALLGSLRAIAQTISYEISMALILLFPLFLIK
                     SFSFSKIMESQEWIWLAFLMAPAAFLWFVTCVAETNRAPFDFAEGESELVSGFNIEYG
                     SVGFALIFLAEYANILVMSLFSSVLFFGGTEMFILSSDIVTMMKVLFFAFLFIWLRAS
                     YPRFRYDLLMGITWKGFLPAALVFLLLILVSLFMQM"
     gene            complement(9717..10655)
                     /gene="ND1"
                     /locus_tag="A3248_gp07"
                     /db_xref="GeneID:27108912"
     tRNA            complement(10657..10724)
                     /gene="trnL"
                     /locus_tag="A3248_gt15"
                     /product="tRNA-Leu"
                     /db_xref="GeneID:27108913"
     gene            complement(10657..10724)
                     /gene="trnL"
                     /locus_tag="A3248_gt15"
                     /db_xref="GeneID:27108913"
     tRNA            complement(10729..10796)
                     /gene="trnL"
                     /locus_tag="A3248_gt16"
                     /product="tRNA-Leu"
                     /db_xref="GeneID:27108914"
     gene            complement(10729..10796)
                     /gene="trnL"
                     /locus_tag="A3248_gt16"
                     /db_xref="GeneID:27108914"
     rRNA            complement(10774..12175)
                     /locus_tag="A3248_gr02"
                     /product="16S ribosomal RNA"
                     /db_xref="GeneID:27108915"
     gene            complement(10774..12175)
                     /locus_tag="A3248_gr02"
                     /db_xref="GeneID:27108915"
     tRNA            complement(12154..12221)
                     /gene="trnV"
                     /locus_tag="A3248_gt17"
                     /product="tRNA-Val"
                     /db_xref="GeneID:27108925"
     gene            complement(12154..12221)
                     /gene="trnV"
                     /locus_tag="A3248_gt17"
                     /db_xref="GeneID:27108925"
     tRNA            complement(12229..12294)
                     /gene="trnG"
                     /locus_tag="A3248_gt18"
                     /product="tRNA-Gly"
                     /db_xref="GeneID:27108916"
     gene            complement(12229..12294)
                     /gene="trnG"
                     /locus_tag="A3248_gt18"
                     /db_xref="GeneID:27108916"
     tRNA            complement(12296..12363)
                     /gene="trnT"
                     /locus_tag="A3248_gt19"
                     /product="tRNA-Thr"
                     /db_xref="GeneID:27108917"
     gene            complement(12296..12363)
                     /gene="trnT"
                     /locus_tag="A3248_gt19"
                     /db_xref="GeneID:27108917"
     rRNA            complement(12364..13249)
                     /locus_tag="A3248_gr01"
                     /product="12S ribosomal RNA"
                     /db_xref="GeneID:27108918"
     gene            complement(12364..13249)
                     /locus_tag="A3248_gr01"
                     /db_xref="GeneID:27108918"
     tRNA            13315..13381
                     /gene="trnS"
                     /locus_tag="A3248_gt20"
                     /product="tRNA-Ser"
                     /db_xref="GeneID:27108926"
     gene            13315..13381
                     /gene="trnS"
                     /locus_tag="A3248_gt20"
                     /db_xref="GeneID:27108926"
     CDS             13382..14443
                     /gene="ND2"
                     /locus_tag="A3248_gp06"
                     /codon_start=1
                     /transl_table=5
                     /product="NADH dehydrogenase subunit 2"
                     /protein_id="YP_009239752.1"
                     /db_xref="GI:1011057219"
                     /db_xref="GeneID:27108919"
                     /translation="MFSGLPFSYLFVFTMFFGTFFSLSSSHWLGVWAGLEVNLIGFLP
                     MLVYSKKVLESESAVKYFVVQALGSSFLMFGSLLGYNLSFSWEVVSQSSFLVFSGGLF
                     LVLGLFIKMGVFPFHFWLPSVMAGLSWMACLLLATWQKIAPIFLLASFLSVSTFYITF
                     FLFCLLGAGSSMAGGLGGMNQTQIRALLAYSSIGHMGWMLFAICCGESSVKIYFLVYV
                     LISICIFISLWAMDSGNLKNLSVLSLSSKGEVFSFLVMLLSLGGLPPLLGFIPKWAVV
                     STGVSTGFWGFLLFLVFGSLISLFYYLSLFFSEVLGMKMFLEVDFKEKVMNVYSDFAV
                     LVNLLGGFVLVLFLPMKFF"
     gene            13382..14443
                     /gene="ND2"
                     /locus_tag="A3248_gp06"
                     /db_xref="GeneID:27108919"
     tRNA            14446..14511
                     /gene="trnD"
                     /locus_tag="A3248_gt21"
                     /product="tRNA-Asp"
                     /db_xref="GeneID:27108920"
     gene            14446..14511
                     /gene="trnD"
                     /locus_tag="A3248_gt21"
                     /db_xref="GeneID:27108920"
     CDS             14516..14686
                     /gene="ATP8"
                     /locus_tag="A3248_gp05"
                     /codon_start=1
                     /transl_table=5
                     /product="ATP synthase F0 subunit 8"
                     /protein_id="YP_009239753.1"
                     /db_xref="GI:1011057220"
                     /db_xref="GeneID:27108921"
                     /translation="MPQLSPLNWIFLFFLFWCVVFSVSAMIWWGSKVGFSFNEKMPEE
                     DELGPSENIWSW"
     gene            14516..14686
                     /gene="ATP8"
                     /locus_tag="A3248_gp05"
                     /db_xref="GeneID:27108921"
     CDS             14728..15423
                     /gene="ATP6"
                     /locus_tag="A3248_gp04"
                     /codon_start=1
                     /transl_table=5
                     /product="ATP synthase F0 subunit 6"
                     /protein_id="YP_009239754.1"
                     /db_xref="GI:1011057221"
                     /db_xref="GeneID:27108924"
                     /translation="MLVDIFSSFDDHNQVFMSLYGLVWAFSLAIIMLFSSSFWVSSPR
                     WNEILFVFKDTISSQVGRSFGTSLGGFMGLISGLFMFLIFMNLVGLIPYVFSGTSHLA
                     ISFSLGFPLWLSLIISGWVFLPSSAVAALLPMGAPAPLNPFLVLIETVSIMARPITLS
                     VRLMANMSAGHIVLTLIGNYLTASLFFFPSVSAFILLGIQVFYTIFEFGISIIQAYIF
                     CLLITLYSDEHPH"
     gene            14728..15423
                     /gene="ATP6"
                     /locus_tag="A3248_gp04"
                     /db_xref="GeneID:27108924"
     tRNA            15435..15505
                     /gene="trnI"
                     /locus_tag="A3248_gt22"
                     /product="tRNA-Ile"
                     /db_xref="GeneID:27108922"
     gene            15435..15505
                     /gene="trnI"
                     /locus_tag="A3248_gt22"
                     /db_xref="GeneID:27108922"
     CDS             15509..15862
                     /gene="ND3"
                     /locus_tag="A3248_gp03"
                     /codon_start=1
                     /transl_table=5
                     /product="NADH dehydrogenase subunit 3"
                     /protein_id="YP_009239755.1"
                     /db_xref="GI:1011057222"
                     /db_xref="GeneID:27108923"
                     /translation="MLSTVLSSVLAVILSSVVMTLGWIISKRTVGDREKNSPFECGFD
                     PMKSARLPFSMRFFLLAIIFLIFDVEIVLLFPVLMAFNKGLDFLLISGASVFLVILIL
                     GLFHEWNEGSLSWAQ"
     gene            15509..15862
                     /gene="ND3"
                     /locus_tag="A3248_gp03"
                     /db_xref="GeneID:27108923"
ORIGIN      
        1 atgcgttgac ttttttctac aaatcataaa gatattggaa ctttatatat tttatttgga
       61 atgtgatccg gtttagtcgg gactgctttg agattgctta ttcgagctga gcttggtcaa
      121 cctggggcat tgttgggaga tgatcaactt tataatgtaa ttgtaacagc acatgctttt
      181 gtaataattt tttttcttgt tatacccata ataattggtg gatttggtaa ttggttggtt
      241 ccactaatgc ttggggctcc tgatatagct tttccccgat taaataacat aagattttgg
      301 ttgttacctc ctgccctgtt acttttactc tcttcagcag ctgttgaaag aggagtgggg
      361 acagggtgaa ctgtctatcc tccactatct ggtaatctgg ctcatgctgg gggttcggtt
      421 gatttagcaa ttttttccct tcatttagct ggtgtctctt ctattctagg ggctgtaaat
      481 tttattacaa ctattattaa tatgcgatga cgtggtatac aatttgaacg tcttccttta
      541 tttgtgtgat cagtaaaaat tacagctatt ttgttacttc tttctcttcc tgttcttgca
      601 ggggctatta ctatactatt gactgatcga aattttaata ctgctttttt tgaccctgct
      661 ggtggtggag atccaatttt gtaccaacat cttttttgat tttttgggca tccagaggtc
      721 tatattttaa ttctccctgg atttggaata atttcccata tcgtaagtca ttattcagct
      781 aagaaagaaa cattcggtac tttaggtata atttatgcca tgctggcaat tggtgtatta
      841 gggtttattg tatgagctca tcatatgttt actgttggaa tggatgttga tacccgggcc
      901 tactttacag cggcaactat aattattgcg gttcccactg gaattaaggt atttagttga
      961 cttgcaacta ttcacggagc aaaagtaaaa tatgagacac ctatattatg agctcttggg
     1021 tttatttttt tatttacggt tggaggtttg actggaatcg ttctttctaa ttcttcatta
     1081 gacattatac ttcatgacac atattatgtt gtagcccatt tccattatgt tttatctatg
     1141 ggggcggttt ttgccctatt tggggcgttt aactattgat ttcccctgct tagaggtgta
     1201 accctacact cccgatgaac taaggcccat ttttatatta tatttattgg ggtaaatgta
     1261 acttttttcc ctcagcactt tttaggatta gccgggatac ctcgtcggta ttctgattat
     1321 ccagactgtt atacaaagtg aaatgttatc tcttctatag ggtcaataat ctcttttatt
     1381 gctgttttat atttcatagt tattgtttga gaggccctta tttcccaacg aagagttgtt
     1441 tgaagaatgc atttaagaac agctcttgag tgagataata ttcttccagc tgattttcat
     1501 aatgctccag aaacaggagc ccttgtcagg taaagtgata aaatattaac ttaatttaag
     1561 atatgagctt ttgaggtcaa ctaggattcc aagacgcagc ttctcctttg atggaggagt
     1621 taattttttt tcatgatcat gctataataa ttttggttat aattattacc ttggtggggt
     1681 atgctgcctt ttctttaata ataaacaagc taacttgtcg ttctttggtg gaaggacagg
     1741 aaattgaaac tatttgaact attgttccag ctattattct agtttttcta gcccttccgt
     1801 ctcttcgtct tttgtactta ttagatgaag ttggagattg tagattaaca ctaaagagaa
     1861 ttggacatca gtgatactga agctatgagt actcagactt tctgagaatt gaatttgact
     1921 cttatataat tcccacagag gagttagaag atggagattt tcggctttta gaagtggatc
     1981 accgagttgt cttaccaact gaaacagatg tgcgagtgct tgttacttct gctgatgtta
     2041 ttcacgcctg aactgtccct tctttaggtg taaaagcaga cgctattccc ggtcgattga
     2101 atcaattaag attttttatt aagcatcctg gggtttttta tgggcaatgt tcagaaattt
     2161 gtggagcaaa tcactctttt atacctattg tagtagaagc tgttccttta aaagacttta
     2221 taaattgaat tgtccatgtt tctagtgaat aatatttttt agttgcttgt cctggggact
     2281 ttttgtcttg aaaacagaat gggagtgttc gaatcactta gtgactttat aagttatggg
     2341 atctttttta gtagtagtta ggttatttag attttttata gcattattat ctcttgcttt
     2401 ccgttacaaa catctgttga gggtgttgtt gaggttggag gctgtaacta taagcctctt
     2461 tatttttttg ttttcggctt ctacgatttc aatgaggggt gaggcggctc taattttcat
     2521 tactcttggg gcttgcgaag ctagcttagg gttaagggtt ttagtttcta taatccgggc
     2581 tcaaggaaat gattacgttt caagattttc gactcagaag tgttaagatt agttttttta
     2641 ggtgcagttt taacaattcc ttcaaaaaat aatctaaatt gataccagaa agtttgaagg
     2701 ctggctttag cttgtatttt gtcatttatg catttatacc agaggagttg gttgtttcag
     2761 ttacaaagag ctcttttctt agtagattcc atatctgttg ttctcatttc attaacatta
     2821 tgaattagat taataatatt gcttgcgagc caaggctctg ttaaaatttc taagaataga
     2881 tttaaacaat tttttctttt tgttttactg ttaaatctta ttttaattat aagattttct
     2941 atgagaagag ccctgctttt ttattttata ttcgaagctt ctttgattcc aactttatta
     3001 ttaattttag gatgaggata ccaacctgaa cgtcttcagg ctggcatata tatgataatt
     3061 tatactgtgg cagcttcgct acctttattg ttaataattc tttgggcctc agcagaatta
     3121 aggtcttcaa acatgctttt tattttttta ctgcaaaaaa aattaagttt agggggctga
     3181 gggtgagttt ttctaacttt tctggttcta actgccttct tggtgaaact ccccatgttt
     3241 tctgtccatc tttggcttcc taaggctcat gttgaagctc ctgtagcagg ttctatggtt
     3301 cttgctgcta ttcttttaaa acttgggggt tacggggttt tgcgttccta tttattcttt
     3361 aaccttcata tatattcttc tattattttt cttctaatac ttaggctatg aggtggaatg
     3421 cttacagcaa ttgtatgctt tcgacaaatt gatctaaagt cccttattgc ttattcatct
     3481 attgggcata tatctttaat aatcgcagga gctttttcct taactacctg aggctgaggg
     3541 ggtgctttaa ccctgatgct tgcccacggg ttctgttctt cagctctctt tgggctagct
     3601 aattacatat atgaaaaaag gcatacacga agactctttg tttctaaggg aatactaata
     3661 ctattgcctt ctttgtctat atgatggttt ttgttttgtg ttttaaacat ggctgcccct
     3721 cctagtatta acctcttagg tgaaattata atttttcctt cagttatttt cagttcaaag
     3781 tattgtattt ttcccctagc agctatgagt tttctttctg ccctatatag aatataccta
     3841 tatacctgca gccagcacgg ggggtctcct aaatttttta agccttttaa tcaaataaga
     3901 ggactaactt atagaactct tttcttgcat tggattcccg caaatatatt aattttaaag
     3961 ccagagttaa catttctatg atactaaacg taaagaagtt aggttagttt ataaaaatat
     4021 tagtttgtgg cactaaagat aagatttttc ttacctaacc atgtttaaaa cattaaaggc
     4081 atcttccatt agttctctat ttcttctcgg gtacaggatt actcttttcc ctattacttg
     4141 ttattttatg atgaaagata tttctatttt gtatgagtga gatatcctag acacaaggac
     4201 ttgctatata acatttatat ttatttttga tccactaagg ttaagtttta ggaacacagt
     4261 ctgcctaatt tcgggttctg tcatagcttt ttcttcgagc tatatatccc atgacccatt
     4321 tttgaaacga ttcacatgac tagtaatgct tttcgtttta tctataaatt ttctggtttt
     4381 tattcctaga cttcctgcat tacttttagg ttgagacgga ctcggtattg tttcttttgc
     4441 tcttgtgatt tactatcaaa atacgaaatc attaggagct ggtatgctta cagttcttgc
     4501 taatcgggtt ggagatgtta taattcttct atcaattggg ctattagtcc taaggggata
     4561 ctgaagaatt atagtgaaaa cagattttta tctgtcctct tgattagctt tctgtatctt
     4621 aattgcaggt ataacaaaga gtgcccagat cccattttcg gcttgattac cagcagctat
     4681 ggccgcacca acccctgtat ccgcactagt tcactcatct actcttgtca cagccggtgt
     4741 atttcttttt atccgatttt atccttcttt aagggcatga actggattta aatttagtct
     4801 tctatttatt tctgttctca cacttctaat agcgggaatt ggggctaact acgaaaatga
     4861 tttaaaaaaa gttattgctt tgtctacact taggcagcta ggggtaataa taatagcttt
     4921 agccatcggg gcccccttct tagctttatt tcacctgtat actcatgcct tatttaaagc
     4981 tcttcttttc ttatgtgcag gcgctgttat tcatgcaagc ttgaataacc aagacgtccg
     5041 ttttagcggt ttaataagaa agcatttacc actaactatc acatgtataa acattgctaa
     5101 cctctctcta tgtggcgcac cattcttaag gggattctat tcaaaagatt taattttaga
     5161 gctatcgttg gctgctccaa ctagagcctt tatagttatt cttatcttct tagctacagg
     5221 gataacatct gcttattctc ttcgattatc tttctcgact ctttggggac caaaccaagg
     5281 tactcccctt cacgcgaaga tagaaaatga ttcctatatt aatatgtcaa caatacttct
     5341 tgctacttgt gctatctttg ggggagcttt ttttcaaaga atttatgccc catttaaccc
     5401 agacccattc ttccttcccc agtctcataa aagtttaact atgcttgtta ttgtccttgg
     5461 cttaagttta gcttatcatt tttgagctac tggatttgag ccaaaacaaa taacaaaaat
     5521 taaaactttc ttcaacacaa tatgacttct ggctcccctg tcatctcaac ctctcactaa
     5581 gttttccata cttctaggta cccaagtaat aaagtcagtg gatcaaggat ggctagagat
     5641 tgccggaggg cagggaacat ttaaagtaat ttctgaagcc agaaaaagat cccaaagcct
     5701 tcaaactagt ctttttacat ttttaatttt aatgtttttg attagagcaa tatccatctt
     5761 tttatttctg ttttcctagt ctgccgaaaa gaccgaaaat gtgaaattta ttttctcgag
     5821 ccttatttac gggtttgaat tttagtagct tataaagtag tagcacagca ctgaagatgc
     5881 tgaggaggta gaattatcct aaaatacatc tctaaacttc caagccggct gggcggagaa
     5941 aatgactaat aagaaaagaa aaaagaaaga gaagaggaag acgggggcac atactgtata
     6001 tatatatata tatatgtata tatgtgtgtg tccctagtgt gtaatgcatt atatgcgtgg
     6061 aggcccaggg cccaaatact gctttaatgt agtaatattt attatagcta cgcttgggct
     6121 caagctataa catgttttaa taagtgtgtt agttatttaa gtgcagatac aaagtgaaag
     6181 ttttgaaatt ctgcgctact gtatgttgct aagaggtagt gtatgccaat agtaattttt
     6241 aggttgtgtt tttagtacca agttattact gggtttacct agttttttat tcgagccagt
     6301 cagccgtaga taatttttta ggttaaatat acagcatggt tttactgcac actcgttgcg
     6361 ttactcgtta tggctatacc attcttcgag tttgcaactc gatgttttct ataaactaca
     6421 acgagattaa agttagaggg ctgttagatg tggcttggag gctaatagcc tattttttga
     6481 gtgcaaatca agtctttttc ttaaagtacc aggccttaag tgaaaaagtt tgttaaatgg
     6541 gtagttatct acagtctcct agttaacagt taggtgcctc tcggtctttg gcttccattt
     6601 aagtggtttt gtccaagagg gctcaagact tagggtgttg ttccctatgt taagctttga
     6661 aggcttatag tttctttaac ttaaagtctt atctttgatg ggttaaccca ttcttttagg
     6721 ctgaaaatct aatgtgcaga tgacacccca aagacgtttt atactttgag agattatatc
     6781 ccgtaaataa atctacagtt taccaccttc tgctcggcca tcaaagtagt ttcaggcaga
     6841 gttaaatcag aatgcagaga aagttacctt tcaaagtacg agccgaaatc gtatgcaaat
     6901 aatcgctttc tacactcatt gtttaatttt gacagaagga agtgagatcc tttctgtaga
     6961 aatcaaaatt ctttgtgctc gaacaccgct gtcaaggttt taggggcggg tatcgccgtt
     7021 tttaaattaa aagtttaata cctagtctcg gtcacctaaa aatttaagtt agtgataaat
     7081 gcgagtaaat actttgggct ggtaattaaa acttaacatc ctcatcagta gattgatagg
     7141 tagagaaaaa gtcagactac atctacaaaa tgtcaatatc atgcagcggc ctcaaagcca
     7201 aagtgatgtc cggtagaaaa gtgctgaagt catactcgtc caagacaaat aaggaggaat
     7261 gttctcccaa taagtacatg aagaccatgg aatccggttg ctacaaaaaa tgttgatccg
     7321 taagccccgt ctgcaatagt gaaggaagct tcaatatatt ctcctgcttg taagaatgta
     7381 aagtatactc ctagaattac tgtcgcagtg agtccctgaa gacctcctgg tcgatctcct
     7441 tccatgaggc tatggtgggc tcaggtcact gttactcctg aggctaaaag aactccggtg
     7501 ttaagtagtg gaatttcaaa tgggtttaaa ggaacaattc caattggagg tcagcaagct
     7561 cctagttctg gagatggagc tagtcttctg tgaaagtaag ctcagaagaa tgcaaaaaag
     7621 aaacaaactt cggagacaat aaaaagaatt atccctcatc gaaggccttt tgatacctgt
     7681 attgtgtgga atccctggta ggttccttcc cggataacgt ctcgtcatca ttgaactata
     7741 gttagggaga ttaagaacac tccgataatt atagaaatgt aggaacctcc gtgaaaccag
     7801 ctagctaggc ccaaagttaa aaataaggct cctattgagc ctgttagagg tcatgggcta
     7861 aattctacta aatggaatgg atttcgtctc atagttgtaa aggaattagt attcattttt
     7921 gggttatgag cccaacagct tagttcttag cttactttac aggtcttata ttaaaagttt
     7981 aagatcgaat ctcacaaagc ttgaagaagc ggggataaga taaaatatga aaaatataaa
     8041 actgtaaata cctgtccaat ttgttcgaaa ggcatttcta ctgggcaagc cccaattcaa
     8101 gttaggatgc aaaagatccc aacaaaactt cagaataaaa tttggttcaa cgggtaaaag
     8161 gctgttgatc ggaagcgtcc cctatgagtt aggggaagaa taaatagaat tgcaatcgat
     8221 agaactagtg caataacccc tcctagcttg ttaggaatag agcgaagaat agcataggca
     8281 aacaagaaat atcactcagg ctggatatga acgggggtaa ctagcggatt tgctgggata
     8341 aaattttctg ggtctgttag aagttgtggg ctaaaaagaa caagagtact taataggaaa
     8401 attattatta caaagccagc gatatcctta aatgtgtaat aagaatgaaa tgggattttt
     8461 tccccgtccc tgtttagtcc taaggggtta ttagagcctg tttcatgaag aaagattaaa
     8521 tgaagcatgc ttatagcaga aataataaat ggtaagagaa agtggattct ataaaatcga
     8581 gttaatgttg cattatcgac agcaaatccc cctcaaaccc attcaactaa tatttttccg
     8641 acatacggaa cggcagaaag caggtttgta attactgtgg ctcctcagaa ggatatttgc
     8701 cctcagggga gaacatatcc caagaaagca gttcctattg ttaaaaataa caaaataact
     8761 ccaatatttc aggtatgttg ataaaggtaa gagccataat aaattccgcg gcctacgtgg
     8821 aagtatagac aaataaaaaa ccaagaagct ccgttagcat gaagagcccg aagtagccag
     8881 ccgtaggaca catctcgtga aatgtggatt actgaattga atgctagatc aatatgagct
     8941 gtatagtgta tagctaaaaa gaggcctgtt aaaatttgaa ttcctagaca aaggccaaga
     9001 agtgatccga aattccatca gatagaaaga tttgaagggg ccggtaaatc aattaatgct
     9061 ccatttatta tttttaggat tgggtgaact tttcgaattg gggttcgcat agttaaaata
     9121 caaatcagcg gaaattagtc taccttataa ggtcgaaggg ttgcatgctg ataataacag
     9181 atttttacta ctacaattaa attaatcaat aagattatag ccagtccaat taggactgag
     9241 ataaagaatg gagaaactaa ctcggctcca tatattttta atgctattag tctttcttga
     9301 gtattccatg ccggggtaag tcctgctagg tctgaaaaga atgaaaagaa aattactaat
     9361 ggaagaaaag tttgagctcc taaaaagaag aataagggat tagctccccc aaataaaaca
     9421 tttggcgaga gagttgcaac gtaggcaaac ataactaata atcccccgac ataaataaga
     9481 aataaaatat agccatatca agaagatagg aagatagcgg ttgttataca cagaaatatt
     9541 gttgatagca taattgttaa tccgagtctt aaaggttgac ttattagtgg aaacaagaat
     9601 acactacaca atcttaaact aaagatgatt gctgatgtca taaatttcag aacacggctg
     9661 tattaagctg atttttagct tccaatgcta aagttttatt ttaaactata ttctgcttat
     9721 atctgtataa aaagagagac aagaattaac aaaagaaaga ccagggctgc cgggagaaat
     9781 ccctttcaag tgatccccat taagaggtca taccgaaatc gagggtaact tgcccggagt
     9841 caaataaaga ggaatgcaaa gaataagact tttattatag taacaatatc tcttctaagg
     9901 ataaatattt ctgttcctcc aaaaaacaaa acggaagaga ataatcttat aactaaaatg
     9961 ttagcatatt ctgcaaggaa gattaaagca aacccaacac ttccatactc aatattaaag
    10021 ccggatacaa gctcagattc gccttcggca aagtcaaagg gggctcgatt ggtttcggct
    10081 acgcaggtta cgaaccacaa gaaggctgcc ggggctataa gaaaggctaa tcaaattcac
    10141 tcctggcttt ctataatttt agaaaatcta aaacttttaa ttaaaaataa ggggaatagg
    10201 agaattaagg ctatactaat ttcgtatgaa attgtttggg caatggctcg aagtctccct
    10261 agcaacgcat atttagaatt tcttgcccat ccggcaagta gagttccata gacattcaga
    10321 gaagatacgc atagaaaaaa gaggacaccc cacttaaagt acgacacgga gaaagctctt
    10381 gggtagagtt gtcagagtag caaggctaga ataaatctaa agatgggagc tgcaaaatat
    10441 ggggagtaat ttgctattgt tggtttagct acttctttag ttagtaattt agccgcatca
    10501 gccagaggct gcggaagacc tgctaagcca actttattag gtccttttcg aatttgaata
    10561 taacttaggc ctttacgctc aaatagcgta aaaaaggcta cagctagaag aatgcaaata
    10621 taggtgaata aacaggagaa gaaagaaaga tacatgtaca aaaaaaagaa ctttcatctt
    10681 tatatttagg gcttaaacct aatgcactta tttgctattt ctgtggcgta taaaaagaag
    10741 agttttcatc ttcatgttta gggcctaaac ctaatgcact tatttgctat ttttattaat
    10801 aggatttagt tattttttat atttattcta tgaaaaaaag atttttttta actcgatcct
    10861 ttcgtactag agtaaaagtt tgtaattgag gatagaaact gacctggctc acgccggtct
    10921 gaactcagat catgtagaat tttaatggtc gaacagacca acccttaaag acttctgcat
    10981 ctttaggata ttctagtcca acatcgaggt cacaaccccc tctttcgatt aggtctctca
    11041 agagagatta tgctgttatc cctgcggtaa ctaatttttt taatcagctt tggctggatc
    11101 aaaacatata agttaaagaa aataaggaag ctttttttgt tccttggtcg ccccaaccaa
    11161 aaaagaataa tagaatttta tttgagatca tatatagact tctaatttac tttttaagct
    11221 cgacagggtc ttcttgtcct tcaatgggat tcaggcctct tcacctgaag gttaaattct
    11281 agaaaataaa aaggagacag tgttgctctc gtcagaccat tcatactagc cttcaattat
    11341 aaggcaaatg attatgctac ctttgcacgg tcagagtacc gcggccgttg aaaattttca
    11401 ctgggcaggt tcgactcctt atttttttac ttcaaagagc gatgtttttg ataaacaggc
    11461 ggagcgacta attttgccga gttccttctt tttaattttt gtgtttatat atgtattgtt
    11521 tttaggggca tcgttttagg tttagtgcca ggaaatacaa aaataatact catcctaaca
    11581 ttagctaaaa aatattttgg ttttgttttt tgtccttatt tctccaggga gaaagtatat
    11641 aaatatttat tgtaaaaaaa atactctata acgagtttct cattaatggc tgatttcagg
    11701 cctataactt aatttagaca atactttacg tcgctgtgta agtttcttag cttatcctaa
    11761 aaaacttgaa aattaataaa gaaattctgg aataaagttt ccaaaaattt tctaattaac
    11821 tttatacttc tatatatttt taaggaaact agctatcgct ggtgcgaata acatgttatt
    11881 tctatttttt tctctagtta aaattttgct acatttttaa ctaaaaaact atcattttgg
    11941 aaaaaaatag ctcaccagct ttctagaatt taaatattta gttttctcta gttaggccgt
    12001 gatgcgaaaa gtacgtataa aaactaattt tgatctaata aaaagtttcc cttgcggtac
    12061 ttttgtggtt ttaagcaata ttctttctct attactaagc taaataatgt tttaaaaata
    12121 aaggttaata aagattaaag agcattttat tagttaagac agcttaattt taagcgttct
    12181 ttcggtgtaa gcgaagtgca ttagatgtat gctatatctt atttagatta tctcttttaa
    12241 atttttttta atctttctgc ttggaaggca actgtactgt gatactcaag agatgaacaa
    12301 tgggaattaa taatgcaacc tttgatttac aagaccaatg ctccaacttt gagctaccat
    12361 tgctttcatt taggggcaat ttccattacc cctactatgt tacgacttat ctcatttttc
    12421 aacgagagcg acgggcgatg tgtgcacgcc taagagccaa tttaatgatt cagataattt
    12481 ttgtaatttt agcttacttt caagtcctcc ttcagtaaaa atttaaattt tcttttcgta
    12541 ttataagttt taattgtaac ccattctctc ctttttatta gctgcacctt gatctgacgt
    12601 aagaggtaag ttcttttttg ttaacttctt tgttcttaaa agttacctga cgacgacggt
    12661 atacatactg attgccaaaa aaggtaaggt gtaacgtgga ttgtcgatta tgaaacaggt
    12721 tcccctgagg ggtctaaggc accgccaagt tctttgagtt ttaaataagt ggttcgtagt
    12781 actctggtag aataaaatct atttacttct aagaatagtg gggtatctaa tcccagttta
    12841 tttcttagat ttcgtggatt caatcagtta attgcttatt aaaagtttgg aaaatttttt
    12901 ggaatttcac ctttaaaata tctttattaa actagtagac aattgattta accacctttt
    12961 ttaccaatag ataatagctt ggcctttagg gtgtaaccgc ggttgctggc acccttttta
    13021 ccagacctaa atacttaact aaagcatgct ttcacataga tttaaatttc gacactggtg
    13081 ttaatgagcc ttttaaaata tcgtttttaa tataatattt caagtataga ttgtaaattg
    13141 ctttagctaa aggttaaagc aacagttctt tactacctca tcactttcta taaagaccat
    13201 gtgtaatttt tcgtttatgc tattattaaa gatcagaacc aagtcttttt gactaaagtt
    13261 ggttgtttta ttatttttat attttttttc tttcccattt aactctctta aaaaagaaaa
    13321 aatatctagt gaagcagggc tgctaacttt gctttgggtg gttagagtca tcctttttct
    13381 tatgttttcg ggccttcctt ttagatattt atttgttttt actatgtttt ttggtacttt
    13441 tttttcttta tcttctagtc attgacttgg ggtttgagct ggtcttgaag taaatcttat
    13501 tggatttttg cctatattag tttatagaaa aaaggttttg gagagagagt cggctgtaaa
    13561 atattttgtt gttcaggctt tgggctctag atttttaatg tttgggagac ttttaggtta
    13621 taacttatct ttttcttgag aagtagttag tcaaagaagc tttttggttt ttaggggagg
    13681 tcttttttta gttttaggtc tttttatcaa gatgggagtt ttcccgtttc atttttggct
    13741 tccgagtgtt atagctggac tttcttgaat agcttgcttg cttttagcaa catggcaaaa
    13801 gattgctcct atttttcttt tagcttcgtt tcttagggtg agaactttct atattacttt
    13861 ttttcttttt tgcttattgg gggcaggatc cagaatagcg gggggactag gaggtataaa
    13921 tcaaactcag attcgagctt tgctggcgta ctcatctatt ggacatatag ggtgaatgct
    13981 atttgctatt tgttgcgggg aaagaagagt gaaaatttat ttcttggttt atgttttaat
    14041 ttctatttgt atttttatca gactgtgagc tatggattct ggtaatctta agaatttaag
    14101 agttttgaga ttaagaagaa agggagaggt ttttagtttt ttagtaatat tgctatccct
    14161 agggggtctt cctccattat taggatttat cccaaagtgg gctgtggtaa gaactggagt
    14221 ttcaaccgga ttttgggggt ttttactgtt cttagttttc gggtctctta ttagattatt
    14281 ttattatcta agactctttt tttccgaagt cttgggaata aaaatatttt tagaggttga
    14341 ttttaaagag aaggtaataa atgtttatag ggattttgct gtattagtta atttattagg
    14401 gggttttgtt ttagttttgt ttttacctat aaagtttttt taaggagaga attagttaaa
    14461 agataatgtg aggttgtcaa cttcaagtta ctaagaattt agtattttct acaggatgcc
    14521 acagctttcg cctttaaatt gaatttttct gtttttttta ttttggtgtg tagttttttc
    14581 tgtttccgcg atgatttggt gagggaggaa agttggtttt agatttaatg aaaaaatacc
    14641 tgaagaagat gaattaggtc caagagagaa tatttggtct tggtaggtta agtggattaa
    14701 caaaaatgtt aagattttaa gataagaatg cttgtagata ttttttcttc ttttgatgat
    14761 cataatcagg tttttatgtc tttatatgga ttagtttggg ctttttcttt agcgatcatt
    14821 atattgttta gaagtagctt ttgggttaga agtcctcgtt gaaatgaaat tctttttgta
    14881 tttaaagata ctatttcatc tcaagtagga cggtcttttg gaactagctt agggggtttt
    14941 ataggtttga tttcaggttt attcatgttc ttaattttca taaatttagt aggcttaatt
    15001 ccatatgtgt ttagtgggac tagacatttg gctatttctt tttccttagg atttccttta
    15061 tggctttctt taattatttc tggatgagta tttcttccca gctcagctgt ggctgccctg
    15121 ttgccgatgg gggctccagc tcctttaaat ccgtttttag tattaatcga gacagttaga
    15181 attatggctc gtcctatcac gctttctgtt cgacttatgg ctaatataag tgcaggacat
    15241 attgtgctaa ctttgatcgg gaattacttg acagctaggt tgtttttctt tccttctgtt
    15301 agggctttta ttttgctggg tatccaggtt ttttatacta tttttgagtt tggaattagg
    15361 attattcagg catatatttt ttgtttgtta attacgctat attcagatga gcaccctcat
    15421 taatataaga aattagtgct acgccgggtt gaacgggatt cattgatgtt gattagtacg
    15481 ggagatttct agctctctag cactaaaaat gttaagtact gtactaagaa gggtattagc
    15541 cgtgattttg tcttcggttg ttataacttt agggtgaatt atttctaaac gaactgtagg
    15601 tgatcgagaa aagaattccc ctttcgagtg cggatttgat ccaataaaat ctgcccgttt
    15661 acctttttct atgcgatttt ttcttttagc tattattttt ttgatttttg atgtagaaat
    15721 tgttttattg ttcccggtct taatggcctt caataaaggt ttagattttc tattaatttc
    15781 tggggcttct gtctttctgg ttatcctgat tctagggcta tttcatgaat gaaatgaggg
    15841 ttccctatct tgagctcaat aaagccat
//
